# Supplementary material for: Heterologous Cas9 and non-homologous end joining as a Potentially Organism-Agnostic Knockout (POAK) system in bacteria
Source: bioRxiv preprint, doi:10.1101/601971, version 2 (2021-10-06)
Supplement: Plasmid Sequences [file 601971_file03.zip › SuppFileA1/IP_284.gb]

LOCUS       IP_284                 15352 bp ds-DNA     circular     05-JAN-2019
DEFINITION  gpPOAKgalKw3.
ACCESSION   urn.local...2d-9z01nbf
KEYWORDS    .
SOURCE      
  ORGANISM  .
FEATURES             Location/Qualifiers
     misc_feature    complement(1..80)
                     /ApEinfo_revcolor="#b4abac"
                     /ApEinfo_fwdcolor="#b4abac"
                     /label="Backbone"
     misc_feature    complement(28..33)
                     /ApEinfo_revcolor="#ff9ccd"
                     /ApEinfo_fwdcolor="#ff9ccd"
                     /label="-35"
     terminator      complement(37..80)
                     /ApEinfo_revcolor="#84b0dc"
                     /ApEinfo_fwdcolor="#84b0dc"
                     /label="rrnB_T1_terminator"
     misc_feature    complement(81..88)
                     /ApEinfo_revcolor="#7ea7d8"
                     /ApEinfo_fwdcolor="#7ea7d8"
                     /label="PacI"
     misc_feature    complement(129..1085)
                     /ApEinfo_revcolor="#85dae9"
                     /ApEinfo_fwdcolor="#85dae9"
                     /label="Ku_MYCS2_pcc7002 optimized"
     misc_feature    complement(342..347)
                     /Recognition_pattern="GAAGAC(2/6)"
                     /annotation_group="GAAGAC"
                     /label="BbsI"
                     /note="Geneious type: restriction site"
     misc_feature    847..852
                     /Recognition_pattern="GCGATG(10/14)"
                     /annotation_group="GCGATG"
                     /label="BtgZI"
                     /note="Geneious type: restriction site"
     misc_feature    complement(1008..1013)
                     /Recognition_pattern="GAAGAC(2/6)"
                     /annotation_group="GAAGAC"
                     /label="BbsI"
                     /note="Geneious type: restriction site"
     misc_feature    complement(1086..1100)
                     /ApEinfo_revcolor="#ff0087"
                     /ApEinfo_fwdcolor="#ff0087"
                     /label="RBS"
     misc_feature    complement(1107..3395)
                     /ApEinfo_revcolor="#b1ff67"
                     /ApEinfo_fwdcolor="#b1ff67"
                     /label="LigD_MYCS2"
     misc_feature    complement(1589..1594)
                     /Recognition_pattern="GCGATG(10/14)"
                     /annotation_group="GCGATG"
                     /label="BtgZI"
                     /note="Geneious type: restriction site"
     misc_feature    complement(2303..2305)
                     /ApEinfo_revcolor="#d6b295"
                     /ApEinfo_fwdcolor="#d6b295"
                     /label="BsmBI site"
     misc_feature    complement(2327..2332)
                     /Recognition_pattern="ACCTGC(4/8)"
                     /annotation_group="ACCTGC"
                     /label="BspMI, BfuAI"
                     /note="Geneious type: restriction site"
     misc_feature    complement(2386..2397)
                     /ApEinfo_revcolor="#faac61"
                     /ApEinfo_fwdcolor="#faac61"
                     /label="BsmBI Site"
     misc_feature    complement(2692..2697)
                     /Recognition_pattern="GAAGAC(2/6)"
                     /annotation_group="GAAGAC"
                     /label="BbsI"
                     /note="Geneious type: restriction site"
     misc_feature    3264..3270
                     /Recognition_pattern="CACCTGC(4/8)"
                     /annotation_group="CACCTGC"
                     /label="AarI"
                     /note="Geneious type: restriction site"
     misc_feature    3265..3270
                     /Recognition_pattern="ACCTGC(4/8)"
                     /annotation_group="ACCTGC"
                     /label="BspMI, BfuAI"
                     /note="Geneious type: restriction site"
     misc_feature    complement(3396..3410)
                     /ApEinfo_revcolor="#ff0087"
                     /ApEinfo_fwdcolor="#ff0087"
                     /label="RBS"
     misc_feature    complement(3413..3490)
                     /ApEinfo_revcolor="#ffef86"
                     /ApEinfo_fwdcolor="#ffef86"
                     /label="tetA promoter element"
     misc_feature    3420..3426
                     /ApEinfo_revcolor="#b1ff67"
                     /ApEinfo_fwdcolor="#b1ff67"
                     /label="-35 Pr1"
     misc_feature    complement(3421..3441)
                     /ApEinfo_revcolor="#d6b295"
                     /ApEinfo_fwdcolor="#d6b295"
                     /label="O2"
     misc_feature    3439
                     /ApEinfo_revcolor="#d6b295"
                     /ApEinfo_fwdcolor="#d6b295"
                     /label="tetA tss"
     misc_feature    3441..3446
                     /ApEinfo_revcolor="#84b0dc"
                     /ApEinfo_fwdcolor="#84b0dc"
                     /label="-35 Pr2"
     misc_feature    3444..3449
                     /ApEinfo_revcolor="#85dae9"
                     /ApEinfo_fwdcolor="#85dae9"
                     /label="-10 Pr1"
     misc_feature    complement(3445..3450)
                     /ApEinfo_revcolor="#ffef86"
                     /ApEinfo_fwdcolor="#ffef86"
                     /label="-10 Pa"
     misc_feature    complement(3451..3469)
                     /ApEinfo_revcolor="#f8d3a9"
                     /ApEinfo_fwdcolor="#f8d3a9"
                     /label="O1"
     misc_feature    3464..3469
                     /ApEinfo_revcolor="#d59687"
                     /ApEinfo_fwdcolor="#d59687"
                     /label="-10 Pr2"
     misc_feature    complement(3468..3474)
                     /ApEinfo_revcolor="#85dae9"
                     /ApEinfo_fwdcolor="#85dae9"
                     /label="-35 Pa"
     misc_feature    3476
                     /ApEinfo_revcolor="#9eafd2"
                     /ApEinfo_fwdcolor="#9eafd2"
                     /label="tetR TSS"
     gene            3491..4117
                     /ApEinfo_revcolor="#ffef86"
                     /ApEinfo_fwdcolor="#ffef86"
                     /label="tetR"
     misc_feature    complement(3770..3775)
                     /Recognition_pattern="GCGATG(10/14)"
                     /annotation_group="GCGATG"
                     /label="BtgZI"
                     /note="Geneious type: restriction site"
     misc_feature    3774..3779
                     /Recognition_pattern="GCGATG(10/14)"
                     /annotation_group="GCGATG"
                     /label="BtgZI"
                     /note="Geneious type: restriction site"
     PCR_primer      3907..3931
                     /ApEinfo_revcolor="#85dae9"
                     /ApEinfo_fwdcolor="#85dae9"
                     /label="GCATTTTACTTTAGGTTGCGTATTG"
     source          4118..4684
                     /ApEinfo_revcolor="#b1ff67"
                     /ApEinfo_fwdcolor="#b1ff67"
     terminator      4138..4225
                     /ApEinfo_revcolor="#9eafd2"
                     /ApEinfo_fwdcolor="#9eafd2"
                     /label="rrnBT2 term"
     primer_bind     complement(4213..4235)
                     /Pair_Dimer_Tm="None"
                     /Product_Size=11075
                     /Mismatches=0
                     /Extension="CACCACAGCTCTTCG"
                     /created_by="primer3"
                     /annotation_group="1010511167457982922975-f841-4646-8186-d
                     5585775c092"
                     /%GC="47.8"
                     /Tm="63.0"
                     /Hairpin_Tm="45.3"
                     /Self_Dimer_Tm="17.6"
                     /Sequence="GCTAGCAGAGTTTGTAGAAACGC"
                     /label="IP_P_625"
     Junction        4234
                     /Reads_using=2
                     /Reads_supporting_discovery=2
                     /Junction_Type="Rearrangement (inversion)"
                     /Rearrangement_Distance=250
                     /Junction_Source="11118-"
                     /Junction_Destination="10868+"
                     /ID="junction 2"
                     /label="junction 2"
     Junction        4235
                     /Reads_using=2
                     /Reads_supporting_discovery=2
                     /Junction_Type="Rearrangement (inversion)"
                     /Rearrangement_Distance=250
                     /Junction_Source="11117+"
                     /Junction_Destination="10867-"
                     /ID="junction 1"
                     /label="junction 1"
     misc_feature    <4236..>4483
                     /Source="referenceToDocument: urn:local:.:1a-71ucs8c"
                     /label="enolase promoter (concatenated sequence 2)
                     (reversed)"
                     /note="Geneious type: Concatenated sequence"
     misc_feature    4236..4255
                     /created_by="primer3"
                     /%GC="50.0"
                     /Tm="58.4"
                     /Hairpin_Tm="None"
                     /Self_Dimer_Tm="None"
                     /Pair_Dimer_Tm="None"
                     /Sequence="AAACGTAACCTCCTCCTCGT"
                     /Product_Size=248
                     /annotation_group="1703314583716186a65d069-180f-49c5-8f08-
                     0d69dcbbd9f7enolase promoter (reversed)"
                     /Extension="CACCACAGCTCTTCGAGC"
                     /label="248 R"
                     /note="Geneious type: primer_bind_reverse"
     misc_feature    4236..4255
                     /Pair_Dimer_Tm="None"
                     /Product_Size=248
                     /Mismatches=0
                     /Extension="CACCACAGCTCTTCGAGC"
                     /created_by="primer3"
                     /annotation_group="2905217782194766de3379f-ad61-474f-9de7-
                     afc437461551"
                     /%GC="50.0"
                     /Tm="61.7"
                     /Hairpin_Tm="None"
                     /Self_Dimer_Tm="None"
                     /Sequence="AAACGTAACCTCCTCCTCGT"
                     /label="IP_P_622"
                     /note="Geneious type: primer_bind_reverse"
     source          <4236..>4483
                     /organism="Weissella confusa"
                     /mol_type="genomic DNA"
                     /strain="DSM 20196"
                     /isolation_source="fermented sausages"
                     /culture_collection="DSM:20196"
                     /db_xref="taxon:1583"
                     /collection_date=1969
     motif1          complement(4306..4334)
                     /Mismatches=4
                     /%_Identity="86.20689655172414"
                     /Motif="TTGACAN(17)TATAAT"
                     /annotation_group="Sig70: 139,781 <- 139,809"
                     /label="Sig70"
     motif1          4410..4438
                     /Mismatches=4
                     /%_Identity="86.20689655172414"
                     /Motif="TTGACAN(17)TATAAT"
                     /annotation_group="Sig70: 139,885 -> 139,913"
                     /label="Sig70"
     motif1          complement(4436..4464)
                     /Mismatches=4
                     /%_Identity="86.20689655172414"
                     /Motif="TTGACAN(17)TATAAT"
                     /annotation_group="Sig70: 139,911 <- 139,939"
                     /label="Sig70"
     primer_bind     complement(4455..4483)
                     /created_by="primer3"
                     /%GC="27.6"
                     /Tm="57.4"
                     /Hairpin_Tm="36.1"
                     /Self_Dimer_Tm="None"
                     /Pair_Dimer_Tm="None"
                     /Sequence="ACTTGTTTTAAAAGTATAGTTATCTGGGA"
                     /Product_Size=248
                     /annotation_group="170331402072391a6c83395-d92a-4cd7-9000-
                     e09b7d394042enolase promoter (reversed)"
                     /Extension="CACCACAGCTCTTCGCTC"
                     /label="1 F"
     misc_feature    4484..4505
                     /Pair_Dimer_Tm="None"
                     /Product_Size=11075
                     /Mismatches=0
                     /Extension="CACCACAGCTCTTCG"
                     /created_by="primer3"
                     /annotation_group="10105061849288564c171b-88c3-4f99-ac0a-8
                     324cfc5e03b"
                     /%GC="40.9"
                     /Tm="59.1"
                     /Hairpin_Tm="None"
                     /Self_Dimer_Tm="None"
                     /Sequence="GAGGAGGCAAAAATGGATAAGA"
                     /label="IP_P_624"
                     /note="Geneious type: primer_bind_reverse"
     Junction        4484
                     /Reads_using=2
                     /Reads_supporting_discovery=2
                     /Junction_Type="Rearrangement (inversion)"
                     /Rearrangement_Distance=250
                     /Junction_Source="10868-"
                     /Junction_Destination="11118+"
                     /ID="junction 2"
                     /label="junction 2"
     Junction        4485
                     /Reads_using=2
                     /Reads_supporting_discovery=2
                     /Junction_Type="Rearrangement (inversion)"
                     /Rearrangement_Distance=250
                     /Junction_Source="10867+"
                     /Junction_Destination="11117-"
                     /ID="junction 1"
                     /label="junction 1"
     CDS             4496..4684
                     /ApEinfo_revcolor="#ff9ccd"
                     /ApEinfo_fwdcolor="#ff9ccd"
                     /label="cas9"
     CDS             4685..8602
                     /ApEinfo_revcolor="#ff9ccd"
                     /ApEinfo_fwdcolor="#ff9ccd"
                     /label="cas9"
     source          4685..9026
                     /ApEinfo_revcolor="#b1ff67"
                     /ApEinfo_fwdcolor="#b1ff67"
     misc_feature    4820..4825
                     /Recognition_pattern="GAAGAC(2/6)"
                     /annotation_group="GAAGAC"
                     /label="BbsI"
                     /note="Geneious type: restriction site"
     misc_feature    complement(5573..5578)
                     /Recognition_pattern="ACCTGC(4/8)"
                     /annotation_group="ACCTGC"
                     /label="BspMI, BfuAI"
                     /note="Geneious type: restriction site"
     misc_feature    5766..5771
                     /Recognition_pattern="GAAGAC(2/6)"
                     /annotation_group="GAAGAC"
                     /label="BbsI"
                     /note="Geneious type: restriction site"
     misc_feature    5774..5779
                     /Recognition_pattern="GAAGAC(2/6)"
                     /annotation_group="GAAGAC"
                     /label="BbsI"
                     /note="Geneious type: restriction site"
     misc_feature    6611..6616
                     /Recognition_pattern="GAAGAC(2/6)"
                     /annotation_group="GAAGAC"
                     /label="BbsI"
                     /note="Geneious type: restriction site"
     misc_feature    8527..8551
                     /label="/ApEinfo_revcolor=#84b0dc
                     /ApEinfo_fwdcolor=#84b0dc"
     promoter        8607..8660
                     /ApEinfo_revcolor="#b4abac"
                     /ApEinfo_fwdcolor="#b4abac"
                     /label="tracrRNA promoter"
     precursor_RNA   8667..8755
                     /ApEinfo_revcolor="#75c6a9"
                     /ApEinfo_fwdcolor="#75c6a9"
                     /label="tracrRNA precursor"
     terminator      8734..8755
                     /ApEinfo_revcolor="#b4abac"
                     /ApEinfo_fwdcolor="#b4abac"
                     /label="tracrRNA terminator"
     terminator      complement(8786..8827)
                     /ApEinfo_revcolor="#9eafd2"
                     /ApEinfo_fwdcolor="#9eafd2"
     promoter        8884..8948
                     /ApEinfo_revcolor="#b4abac"
                     /ApEinfo_fwdcolor="#b4abac"
                     /label="J23100 promoter"
     misc_feature    8949..8967
                     /Original_Bases="GAGACCGACTGAGGTCTC"
                     /label="GAGACCGACTGAGGTCTC"
                     /note="Geneious type: Editing History Replacement"
     misc_RNA        complement(<8949..>8968)
                     /created_by="isaacnplant"
                     /Color="#33ffff"
                     /modified_by="isaacnplant"
                     /label="IP_P_981"
     misc_RNA        <8949..8968
                     /created_by="isaacnplant"
                     /Color="#0077ee"
                     /modified_by="isaacnplant"
                     /label="IP_P_980"
     misc_RNA        8949..8968
                     /created_by="isaacnplant"
                     /label="wc_galk3"
     misc_feature    8969..9004
                     /ApEinfo_revcolor="#c6c9d1"
                     /ApEinfo_fwdcolor="#c6c9d1"
                     /label="repeat"
     misc_feature    9003..9008
                     /Recognition_pattern="ACCTGC(4/8)"
                     /annotation_group="ACCTGC"
                     /label="BspMI, BfuAI"
                     /note="Geneious type: restriction site"
     misc_feature    9031..9036
                     /Recognition_pattern="GCGATG(10/14)"
                     /annotation_group="GCGATG"
                     /label="BtgZI"
                     /note="Geneious type: restriction site"
     misc_feature    complement(9176..9183)
                     /ApEinfo_revcolor="#7ea7d8"
                     /ApEinfo_fwdcolor="#7ea7d8"
                     /label="NotI"
     misc_feature    9184..9233
                     /ApEinfo_revcolor="#b1ff67"
                     /ApEinfo_fwdcolor="#b1ff67"
                     /label="Homologous Recombination Cas9"
     misc_feature    9184..9233
                     /ApEinfo_revcolor="#b7e6d7"
                     /ApEinfo_fwdcolor="#b7e6d7"
                     /label="MCS"
     misc_feature    9184..9233
                     /ApEinfo_revcolor="#75c6a9"
                     /ApEinfo_fwdcolor="#75c6a9"
                     /label="MCS"
     misc_feature    9184..9225
                     /ApEinfo_revcolor="#85dae9"
                     /ApEinfo_fwdcolor="#85dae9"
                     /label="terminator"
     source          9234..15293
                     /ApEinfo_revcolor="#85dae9"
                     /ApEinfo_fwdcolor="#85dae9"
     Junction        9302^9303
                     /Reads_using=3
                     /Reads_supporting_discovery=3
                     /Junction_Type="Insertion"
                     /Insertion_Size=3
                     /Insertion="ACA"
                     /ID="junction 1"
                     /label="ACA"
     CDS             9563..10300
                     /ApEinfo_revcolor="#b1ff67"
                     /ApEinfo_fwdcolor="#b1ff67"
                     /label="ErR frame 2"
     CDS             10421..10891
                     /ApEinfo_revcolor="#d59687"
                     /ApEinfo_fwdcolor="#d59687"
                     /label="Rep1"
     misc_feature    complement(10537..10542)
                     /Recognition_pattern="CGTCTC(1/5)"
                     /annotation_group="CGTCTC"
                     /label="BsmBI"
                     /note="Geneious type: restriction site"
     misc_feature    11394..11399
                     /Recognition_pattern="GAAGAC(2/6)"
                     /annotation_group="GAAGAC"
                     /label="BbsI"
                     /note="Geneious type: restriction site"
     CDS             11884..13374
                     /ApEinfo_revcolor="#b7e6d7"
                     /ApEinfo_fwdcolor="#b7e6d7"
                     /label="Rep2"
     misc_feature    13031..13036
                     /Recognition_pattern="GCGATG(10/14)"
                     /annotation_group="GCGATG"
                     /label="BtgZI"
                     /note="Geneious type: restriction site"
     gene            complement(13868..14083)
                     /ApEinfo_revcolor="#9eafd2"
                     /ApEinfo_fwdcolor="#9eafd2"
                     /label="CAT/CamR (659 - 444)"
     misc_feature    14188..14193
                     /Recognition_pattern="CGTCTC(1/5)"
                     /annotation_group="CGTCTC"
                     /label="BsmBI"
                     /note="Geneious type: restriction site"
     rep_origin      14445..15284
                     /ApEinfo_revcolor="#c6c9d1"
                     /ApEinfo_fwdcolor="#c6c9d1"
                     /label="p15A_origin"
     source          15294..15352
                     /ApEinfo_revcolor="#85dae9"
                     /ApEinfo_fwdcolor="#85dae9"
ORIGIN      
        1 gtcctactca ggagagcgtt caccgacaaa caacagataa aacgaaaggc ccagtctttc
       61 gactgagcct ttcgttttat ttaattaagt ttaaacacca tgcatcacga agcgggtcac
      121 tacttggttc acgatttctt cgcagcagcc tttttagcgg gcgctttctt tgcggtagac
      181 ttcttagccg ctgctttctt cgccggtgcc tttttggctg gtttactgtc cgatttgctt
      241 tccttagaat cagactcact gtcggaatca tccttcgaat cacttttacc tcccttccgt
      301 gctttgacgg aggcttccaa ctttgccagc aagtcggaca cgtcttccgt tccttcgtct
      361 aactcagctg gttgctcctc aacgctaaaa gcctctcctc cctcgagttt tgcttgtacc
      421 agctcccgta actgttcttg gtagtcgtca tggtacagat cgggtttgaa atcatcggtc
      481 atcgattcga cgacttggcc tgccatcttt aactcagcag gcttgatctg cacttcttta
      541 tccaggattg ggaagtcggg gtcccgaatt tcgtctggcc acagcagtgt gtgaatcatc
      601 atgacatccc gcttgctgaa gtcttttacc cgcagggctg cgagccggct tttgttccgc
      661 agggaaaagt gaacaatcgc aatccgatct gtctctgcca aggttttcgc gaggagaaca
      721 taagatttcg aggacttgga atccggttcc aggaagtacg acttatcgta cattaaagga
      781 tcgagttgtt ctgctggaat aaattcaaca acttcgatct cgcgactacg ctcctccggg
      841 agcgtcgcga tgtcctcatc ggtgatgact accatttgtc catcgtccga ttcgaaggct
      901 ttattgatgt cacgatattc gaccacctct ccgcaaactt cgcacacccg tttataccgg
      961 atccgtccat tatccttcgc atgtacttga tggaatttaa tgtcatggtc ttcggttgcg
     1021 gaataaacct tgaccggaac gtttacgagt ccgaatgcaa tgctcccttt ccagatactg
     1081 cgcatttttt tttcctcctt gtgtgattat tcccagacga cttcatcggg ggtcttatca
     1141 gggcgcaagc cgcgccaact gggctggcgc aagcggccat cactggtgcg ttcgctatag
     1201 cggacttcgc cgaccaattc cgggcggaca aaggtgacgc cgcgggcatc aaccttgggc
     1261 aggggggcgt taaacgggct ttcatcggta tgcagcggtt tcagcatatc tttcagcttg
     1321 ctcaattcct tttcggtaaa gccggtgcca acgcggccca caaactgcaa gccttcgggg
     1381 cctgggatac ccaagaccaa ggcaccgata ccactgctgc gccccccttc gccctggcgc
     1441 cacccaccga tcacaacttc ttgagtattc cagatcttat ccttgatcca gctgctgctg
     1501 cggcgaccgg gctgatacgt ggaatcccat tttttggcga cgacaccttc aaagcgcttc
     1561 ttccgaacat gttccatggc ttctgggcca tcgcccggca gttgatccgg aacgatcagg
     1621 cctccgccat cggccagcgc ttccaagatt tttcgtcgat ctgaatactt ggcccgcagc
     1681 agtgagcggc catccagcca caggatatca aacgcccaaa attccacccg cgtactccgc
     1741 gcgcgattct gcatctgccc aaagctcggc acaccggatt catccagcgc aaccgcctcg
     1801 ccatcgagga ccacatggtg ctcagcgaga tcggcagcga gagccttgaa ctgaggatat
     1861 tcccccgtga cttcgcggcc ggtccgcgag cggatctgga gttgcccatg atcagcatca
     1921 ataatgactc ggtacccatc ccatttaccc tcgaacgccc attgtttagc tttgtatttg
     1981 gccacggaac cctcagtggc gagcatcggg gcgaaatctt ccggccgagc gttcttttgg
     2041 tccttcatgc ggtgcgccag ccaattttta cccttagttt gaatgagagc gtaacgaccg
     2101 tccaccttct cgccatgcaa ggtcacaatg atttcgccgt gcgagtcatc tgggttatcc
     2161 agttcttccg gcacccggaa tttctcagtt tcgtaagaac cactgtccca aataaccatg
     2221 tctccggcgc catactcgcc tttggggatc gagccatgaa atgctaaata ctcgatgggg
     2281 tgatcttcgg tgtgcaccgc gagtcggttt tcggcagtgg tttcgggcag gttcttaggg
     2341 accgcgaaag acacgagcac accgtcgcgt tccaggcgga gatcgtagtg gagtcgacgt
     2401 gcatggtgtt cttgaatgac gaatttgtcg ttatttccgg ttttagggat ctccttagga
     2461 acgggctctg gggtcttgga agcgtcacgc atagaacggt aagtagtcag tttgtccgca
     2521 ataggtgcgt ccgcatcaag cggggccaag aggtcaccat actcatctaa ccggtccaaa
     2581 acctcgtcaa agcgcagatg acgaagttcg gggtctgcaa tttcatccca ggttcgggga
     2641 gctgccaccg tcgggtggtc gcggcctcga agggagtaag gcgcaatcgt cgtcttcgct
     2701 gcattgttct gactccagtc gaggaacacc tttccggcac gcagtgattt cgtcatggtt
     2761 gcagtaacca gttttggcat tgcctgttct aactgttgag caacccgccg tgccagcacc
     2821 gaggcgccgc ggctgctgat cggctcagcc aacggtacgt ataggtggag ccctttcgag
     2881 cccgacgtta gcgggtatgt ttctaaatcg agatcggtca taagcgcgcg gacttcgtga
     2941 gctatctcgc atagttgcgt catcgttacc ccctcacctg gatctaggtc gaacacaatc
     3001 cgggtagctg gtccctgatc gccatcctcg aagcgccatt gcggtacatg tacctcaagc
     3061 gaggcttgtt gtgccaccca ggctaacccc tccctcgtat tgataatggg gtacgttgtt
     3121 gtgccagatt tatgtgtaat actcccccgt tccaaccaac ttggtgccga tgaagccagt
     3181 tgtttctcaa agaacgcctc ctccgcgact ccatttggcc aacgttttcg tgtaacggga
     3241 cgtccggcaa tatgaggcac catcacctgc gcaatgctca aatagtaatc aaaaacctcg
     3301 gccttagtcg ttcctgtagc aggatatagg actttgtcgg ggttggttag tcggacgcgc
     3361 tcgtatcgct ccatacccca ggggtgtcta gccatttttt tttcctcctt gattcacttt
     3421 tctctatcac tgatagggag tggtaaaata actctatcaa tgatagagtg tcaacaaaaa
     3481 ttaggaatta atgatgtcta gattagataa aagtaaagtg attaacagcg cattagagct
     3541 gcttaatgag gtcggaatcg aaggtttaac aacccgtaaa ctcgcccaga agctaggtgt
     3601 agagcagcct acattgtatt ggcatgtaaa aaataagcgg gctttgctcg acgccttagc
     3661 cattgagatg ttagataggc accatactca cttttgccct ttagaagggg aaagctggca
     3721 agatttttta cgtaataacg ctaaaagttt tagatgtgct ttactaagtc atcgcgatgg
     3781 agcaaaagta catttaggta cacggcctac agaaaaacag tatgaaactc tcgaaaatca
     3841 attagccttt ttatgccaac aaggtttttc actagagaat gcattatatg cactcagcgc
     3901 tgtggggcat tttactttag gttgcgtatt ggaagatcaa gagcatcaag tcgctaaaga
     3961 agaaagggaa acacctacta ctgatagtat gccgccatta ttacgacaag ctatcgaatt
     4021 atttgatcac caaggtgcag agccagcctt cttattcggc cttgaattga tcatatgcgg
     4081 attagaaaaa caacttaaat gtgaaagtgg gtcttaagga agcaacggcc cggagggtgg
     4141 cgggcaggac gcccgccata aactgccagg catcaaatta agcagaaggc catcctgacg
     4201 gatggccttt ttgcgtttct acaaactctg ctagcaaacg taacctcctc ctcgttggtc
     4261 tgcttatgtt gtttatatat ataagtctac acaacattgc atgacataac agtcggggat
     4321 gtaacaaacg taaaacggaa tagttgcttc agagtaacga taagcgtttc acagacggtt
     4381 caaacaaaaa gcaagaaagc cgattaaatg caacataacg tgtgaattat gttacaatat
     4441 atgacaaggg atattcccag ataactatac ttttaaaaca agtgaggagg caaaaatgga
     4501 taagaaatac tcaataggct tagatatcgg cacaaatagc gtcggatggg cggtgatcac
     4561 tgatgaatat aaggttccgt ctaaaaagtt caaggttctg ggaaatacag accgccacag
     4621 tatcaaaaaa aatcttatag gggctctttt atttgacagt ggagagacag cggaagcgac
     4681 tcgactcaaa cggacagctc gtagaaggta tacacgtcgg aagaatcgta tttgttatct
     4741 acaggagatt ttttcaaatg agatggcgaa agtagatgat agtttctttc atcgacttga
     4801 agagtctttt ttggtggaag aagacaagaa gcatgaacgt catcctattt ttggaaatat
     4861 agtagatgaa gttgcttatc atgagaaata tccaactatc tatcatctgc gaaaaaaatt
     4921 ggtagattct actgataaag cggatttgcg cttaatctat ttggccttag cgcatatgat
     4981 taagtttcgt ggtcattttt tgattgaggg agatttaaat cctgataata gtgatgtgga
     5041 caaactattt atccagttgg tacaaaccta caatcaatta tttgaagaaa accctattaa
     5101 cgcaagtgga gtagatgcta aagcgattct ttctgcacga ttgagtaaat caagacgatt
     5161 agaaaatctc attgctcagc tccccggtga gaagaaaaat ggcttatttg ggaatctcat
     5221 tgctttgtca ttgggtttga cccctaattt taaatcaaat tttgatttgg cagaagatgc
     5281 taaattacag ctttcaaaag atacttacga tgatgattta gataatttat tggcgcaaat
     5341 tggagatcaa tatgctgatt tgtttttggc agctaagaat ttatcagatg ctattttact
     5401 ttcagatatc ctaagagtaa atactgaaat aactaaggct cccctatcag cttcaatgat
     5461 taaacgctac gatgaacatc atcaagactt gactctttta aaagctttag ttcgacaaca
     5521 acttccagaa aagtataaag aaatcttttt tgatcaatca aaaaacggat atgcaggtta
     5581 tattgatggg ggagctagcc aagaagaatt ttataaattt atcaaaccaa ttttagaaaa
     5641 aatggatggt actgaggaat tattggtgaa actaaatcgt gaagatttgc tgcgcaagca
     5701 acggaccttt gacaacggct ctattcccca tcaaattcac ttgggtgagc tgcatgctat
     5761 tttgagaaga caagaagact tttatccatt tttaaaagac aatcgtgaga agattgaaaa
     5821 aatcttgact tttcgaattc cttattatgt tggtccattg gcgcgtggca atagtcgttt
     5881 tgcatggatg actcggaagt ctgaagaaac aattacccca tggaattttg aagaagttgt
     5941 cgataaaggt gcttcagctc aatcatttat tgaacgcatg acaaactttg ataaaaatct
     6001 tccaaatgaa aaagtactac caaaacatag tttgctttat gagtatttta cggtttataa
     6061 cgaattgaca aaggtcaaat atgttactga aggaatgcga aaaccagcat ttctttcagg
     6121 tgaacagaag aaagccattg ttgatttact cttcaaaaca aatcgaaaag taaccgttaa
     6181 gcaattaaaa gaagattatt tcaaaaaaat agaatgtttt gatagtgttg aaatttcagg
     6241 agttgaagat agatttaatg cttcattagg tacctaccat gatttgctaa aaattattaa
     6301 agataaagat tttttggata atgaagaaaa tgaagatatc ttagaggata ttgttttaac
     6361 attgacctta tttgaagata gggagatgat tgaggaaaga cttaaaacat atgctcacct
     6421 ctttgatgat aaggtgatga aacagcttaa acgtcgccgt tatactggtt ggggacgttt
     6481 gtctcgaaaa ttgattaatg gtattaggga taagcaatct ggcaaaacaa tattagattt
     6541 tttgaaatca gatggttttg ccaatcgcaa ttttatgcag ctgatccatg atgatagttt
     6601 gacatttaaa gaagacattc aaaaagcaca agtgtctgga caaggcgata gtttacatga
     6661 acatattgca aatttagctg gtagccctgc tattaaaaaa ggtattttac agactgtaaa
     6721 agttgttgat gaattggtca aagtaatggg gcggcataag ccagaaaata tcgttattga
     6781 aatggcacgt gaaaatcaga caactcaaaa gggccagaaa aattcgcgag agcgtatgaa
     6841 acgaatcgaa gaaggtatca aagaattagg aagtcagatt cttaaagagc atcctgttga
     6901 aaatactcaa ttgcaaaatg aaaagctcta tctctattat ctccaaaatg gaagagacat
     6961 gtatgtggac caagaattag atattaatcg tttaagtgat tatgatgtcg atcacattgt
     7021 tccacaaagt ttccttaaag acgattcaat agacaataag gtcttaacgc gttctgataa
     7081 aaatcgtggt aaatcggata acgttccaag tgaagaagta gtcaaaaaga tgaaaaacta
     7141 ttggagacaa cttctaaacg ccaagttaat cactcaacgt aagtttgata atttaacgaa
     7201 agctgaacgt ggaggtttga gtgaacttga taaagctggt tttatcaaac gccaattggt
     7261 tgaaactcgc caaatcacta agcatgtggc acaaattttg gatagtcgca tgaatactaa
     7321 atacgatgaa aatgataaac ttattcgaga ggttaaagtg attaccttaa aatctaaatt
     7381 agtttctgac ttccgaaaag atttccaatt ctataaagta cgtgagatta acaattacca
     7441 tcatgcccat gatgcgtatc taaatgccgt cgttggaact gctttgatta agaaatatcc
     7501 aaaacttgaa tcggagtttg tctatggtga ttataaagtt tatgatgttc gtaaaatgat
     7561 tgctaagtct gagcaagaaa taggcaaagc aaccgcaaaa tatttctttt actctaatat
     7621 catgaacttc ttcaaaacag aaattacact tgcaaatgga gagattcgca aacgccctct
     7681 aatcgaaact aatggggaaa ctggagaaat tgtctgggat aaagggcgag attttgccac
     7741 agtgcgcaaa gtattgtcca tgccccaagt caatattgtc aagaaaacag aagtacagac
     7801 aggcggattc tccaaggagt caattttacc aaaaagaaat tcggacaagc ttattgctcg
     7861 taaaaaagac tgggatccaa aaaaatatgg tggttttgat agtccaacgg tagcttattc
     7921 agtcctagtg gttgctaagg tggaaaaagg gaaatcgaag aagttaaaat ccgttaaaga
     7981 gttactaggg atcacaatta tggaaagaag ttcctttgaa aaaaatccga ttgacttttt
     8041 agaagctaaa ggatataagg aagttaaaaa agacttaatc attaaactac ctaaatatag
     8101 tctttttgag ttagaaaacg gtcgtaaacg gatgctggct agtgccggag aattacaaaa
     8161 aggaaatgag ctggctctgc caagcaaata tgtgaatttt ttatatttag ctagtcatta
     8221 tgaaaagttg aagggtagtc cagaagataa cgaacaaaaa caattgtttg tggagcagca
     8281 taagcattat ttagatgaga ttattgagca aatcagtgaa ttttctaagc gtgttatttt
     8341 agcagatgcc aatttagata aagttcttag tgcatataac aaacatagag acaaaccaat
     8401 acgtgaacaa gcagaaaata ttattcattt atttacgttg acgaatcttg gagctcccgc
     8461 tgcttttaaa tattttgata caacaattga tcgtaaacga tatacgtcta caaaagaagt
     8521 tttagatgcc actcttatcc atcaatccat cactggtctt tatgaaacac gcattgattt
     8581 gagtcagcta ggaggtgact gaccggctga taaatttctt tgaatttctc cttgattatt
     8641 tgttataaaa gttataaaat aatcttgttg gaaccattca aaacagcata gcaagttaaa
     8701 ataaggctag tccgttatca acttgaaaaa gtggcaccga gtcggtgctt tttttgatac
     8761 ttctattcta ctctgactgc aaaccaaaaa aacaagcgct ttcaaaacgc ttgttttatc
     8821 atttttaggg aaattaatct cttaatcctt ttatcattct acatttaggc gctgccatct
     8881 tgggacaatg aaaacgttag tcatggcgcg ccttgacggc tagctcagtc ctaggtacag
     8941 tgctagcttt ggctaccccg taacaaaagt tttagagcta tgctgttttg aatggtccca
     9001 aaacctgcag acaagcccgg ccggcctaag gcgatgcccc ctcgacctcg atcagggagg
     9061 cgttcaggac gactcacaaa gaaagccggg caatgcccgg ctttttccac gcctcctggg
     9121 ctgacttcag gtgctacatt tgaagagata aattgcactg aaatctagag cggttgcggc
     9181 cgcaaaaaaa caagcgcttt caaaacgctt gttttatcat ttttagggaa attatgtgat
     9241 ccgtagcggt tttcaaaatt tgcaaccagg aatgaattac tatccctttt atcaagaagc
     9301 gcaaaagaaa aacgaaatga tacaccaatc agtgcaaaaa aagatataat gggagataag
     9361 acggttcgtg ttcgtgctga cttgcaccat atcataaaaa tcgaaacagc aaagaatggc
     9421 ggaaacgtaa aagaagttat ggaaataaga cttagaagca aacttaagag tgtgttgata
     9481 gtgcagtatc ttaaaatttt gtataatagg aattgaagtt aaattagatg ctaaaaattt
     9541 gtaattaaga aggagtgatt acatgaacaa aaatataaaa tattctcaaa actttttaac
     9601 gagtgaaaaa gtactcaacc aaataataaa acaattgaat ttaaaagaaa ccgataccgt
     9661 ttacgaaatt ggaacaggta aagggcattt aacgacgaaa ctggctaaaa taagtaaaca
     9721 ggtaacgtct attgaattag acagtcatct attcaactta tcgtcagaaa aattaaaact
     9781 gaatactcgt gtcactttaa ttcaccaaga tattctacag tttcaattcc ctaacaaaca
     9841 gaggtataaa attgttggga gtattcctta ccatttaagc acacaaatta ttaaaaaagt
     9901 ggtttttgaa agccatgcgt ctgacatcta tctgattgtt gaagaaggat tctacaagcg
     9961 taccttggat attcaccgaa cactagggtt gctcttgcac actcaagtct cgattcagca
    10021 attgcttaag ctgccagcgg aatgctttca tcctaaacca aaagtaaaca gtgtcttaat
    10081 aaaacttacc cgccatacca cagatgttcc agataaatat tggaagctat atacgtactt
    10141 tgtttcaaaa tgggtcaatc gagaatatcg tcaactgttt actaaaaatc agtttcatca
    10201 agcaatgaaa cacgccaaag taaacaattt aagtaccgtt acttatgagc aagtattgtc
    10261 tatttttaat agttatctat tatttaacgg gaggaaataa ttctatgagt cgcttttgta
    10321 aatttggaaa gttacacgtt actaaaggga atgtagataa attattaggt atactactga
    10381 cagcttccaa ggagctaaag aggtccctag cgctcttatc atggggaagc tcggatcata
    10441 tgcaagacaa aataaactcg caacagcact tggagaaatg ggacgaatcg agaaaaccct
    10501 ctttacgctg gattacatat ctaataaagc cgtaaggaga cgggttcaaa aaggtttaaa
    10561 taaaggagaa gcaatcaatg cattagctag aactatattt tttggacaac gtggagaatt
    10621 tagagaacgt gctctccaag accagttaca aagagctagt gcactaaaca taattattaa
    10681 cgctataagt gtgtggaaca ctgtatatat ggaaaaagcc gtagaagaat taaaagcaag
    10741 aggagaattt agagaagatt taatgccata tgcgtggccg ttaggatggg aacatatcaa
    10801 ttttcttgga gaatacaaat ttgaaggatt acatgacact gggcaaatga atttacgtcc
    10861 tttacgtata aaagagccgt tttattctta atataacggc tctttttata gaaaaaatcc
    10921 ttagcgtggt ttttttccga aatgctggcg gtaccccaag aattagaaat gagtagatca
    10981 aattattcac gaatagaatc aggaaaatca gatccaacca taaaaacact agaacaaatt
    11041 gcaaagttaa ctaactcaac gctagtagtg gatttaatcc caaatgagcc aacagaacca
    11101 gagccagaaa cagaatcaga acaagtaaca ttggatttag aaatggaaga agaaaaaagc
    11161 aatgacttcg tgtgaataat gcacgaaatc gttgcttatt tttttttaaa agcggtatac
    11221 tagatataac gaaacaacga actgaataga aacgaaaaaa gagccatgac acatttataa
    11281 aatgtttgac gacattttat aaatgcatag cccgataaga ttgccaaacc aacgcttatc
    11341 agttagtcag atgaactctt ccctcgtaag aagttattta attaactttg tttgaagacg
    11401 gtatataacc gtactatcat tatataggga aatcagagag ttttcaagta tctaagctac
    11461 tgaatttaag aattgttaag caatcaatcg gaaatcgttt gattgctttt tttgtattca
    11521 tttatagaag gtggagtttg tatgaatcat gatgaatgta aaacttatat aaaaaatagt
    11581 ttattggaga taagaaaatt agcaaatatc tatacactag aaacgtttaa gaaagagtta
    11641 gaaaagagaa atatctactt agaaacaaaa tcagataagt atttttcttc ggagggggaa
    11701 gattatatat ataagttaat agaaaataac aaaataattt attcgattag tggaaaaaaa
    11761 ttgacttata aaggaaaaaa atctttttca aaacatgcaa tattgaaaca gttgaatgaa
    11821 aaagcaaacc aagttaatta aacaacctat tttataggat ttataggaaa ggagaacagc
    11881 tgaatgaata tcccttttgt tgtagaaact gtgcttcatg acggcttgtt aaagtacaaa
    11941 tttaaaaata gtaaaattcg ctcaatcact accaagccag gtaaaagcaa aggggctatt
    12001 tttgcgtatc gctcaaaatc aagcatgatt ggcggtcgtg gtgttgttct gacttccgag
    12061 gaagcgattc aagaaaatca agatacattt acacattgga cacccaacgt ttatcgttat
    12121 ggaacgtatg cagacgaaaa ccgttcatac acgaaaggac attctgaaaa caatttaaga
    12181 caaatcaata ccttctttat tgattttgat attcacacgg caaaagaaac tatttcagca
    12241 agcgatattt taacaaccgc tattgattta ggttttatgc ctactatgat tatcaaatct
    12301 gataaaggtt atcaagcata ttttgtttta gaaacgccag tctatgtgac ttcaaaatca
    12361 gaatttaaat ctgtcaaagc agccaaaata atttcgcaaa atatccgaga atattttgga
    12421 aagtctttgc cagttgatct aacgtgtaat cattttggta ttgctcgcat accaagaacg
    12481 gacaatgtag aattttttga tcctaattac cgttattctt tcaaagaatg gcaagattgg
    12541 tctttcaaac aaacagataa taagggcttt actcgttcaa gtctaacggt tttaagcggt
    12601 acagaaggca aaaaacaagt agatgaaccc tggtttaatc tcttattgca cgaaacgaaa
    12661 ttttcaggag aaaagggttt aatagggcgt aataacgtca tgtttaccct ctctttagcc
    12721 tactttagtt caggctattc aatcgaaacg tgcgaatata atatgtttga gtttaataat
    12781 cgattagatc aacccttaga agaaaaagaa gtaatcaaaa ttgttagaag tgcctattca
    12841 gaaaactatc aaggggctaa tagggaatac attaccattc tttgcaaagc ttgggtatca
    12901 agtgatttaa ccagtaaaga tttatttgtc cgtcaagggt ggtttaaatt caagaaaaaa
    12961 agaagcgaac gtcaacgtgt tcatttgtca gaatggaaag aagatttaat ggcttatatt
    13021 agcgaaaaaa gcgatgtata caagccttat ttagtgacga ccaaaaaaga gattagagaa
    13081 gtgctaggca ttcctgaacg gacattagat aaattgctga aggtactgaa ggcgaatcag
    13141 gaaattttct ttaagattaa accaggaaga aatggtggca ttcaacttgc tagtgttaaa
    13201 tcattgttgc tatcgatcat taaagtaaaa aaagaagaaa aagaaagcta tataaaggcg
    13261 ctgacaaatt cttttgactt agagcataca ttcattcaag agactttaaa caagctagca
    13321 gaacgcccta aaacggacac acaactcgat ttgtttagct atgatacagg ctgaaaataa
    13381 aacccgcact atgccattac atttatatct atgatacgtg tttgtttttt ctttgctgtt
    13441 tagcgaatga ttagcagaaa tatacagagt aagattttaa ttaattatta gggggagaag
    13501 gagagagtag cccgaaaact tttagttggc ttggactgaa cgaagtgagg gaaaggctac
    13561 taaaacgtcg aggggcagtg agagcgaagc gaacacttga ttttttaatt ttctatcttt
    13621 tataggtcat tagagtatac ttatttgtcc tataaactat ttagcagcat aatagattta
    13681 ttgaataggt catttaagtt gagcatatta gaggaggaaa atcttggaga aatatttgaa
    13741 gaacccgatt acatggattg gattagttct tgtggttacg tggtttttaa ctaaaagtag
    13801 tgaatttttg atttttggtg tgtgtgtctt gttgttagta tttgctagtc aaagtgatta
    13861 aatagaattc cggatgagca ttcatcaggc gggcaagaat gtgaataaag gccggataaa
    13921 acttgtgctt atttttcttt acggtcttta aaaaggccgt aatatccagc tgaacggtct
    13981 ggttataggt acattgagca actgactgaa atgcctcaaa atgttcttta cgatgccatt
    14041 gggatatatc aacggtggta tatccagtga tttttttctc cattttagct tccttagctc
    14101 ctgaaaatct cgataactca aaaaatacgc ccggtagtga tcttatttca ttatggtgaa
    14161 agttggaacc tcttacgtgc cgatcaacgt ctcattttcg ccaaaagttg gcccagggct
    14221 tcccggtatc aacagggaca ccaggattta tttattctgc gaagtgatct tccgtcacag
    14281 gtatttattc ggcgcaaagt gcgtcgggtg atgctgccaa cttactgatt tagtgtatga
    14341 tggtgttttt gaggtgctcc agtggcttct gtttctatca gctgtccctc ctgttcagct
    14401 actgacgggg tggtgcgtaa cggcaaaagc accgccggac atcagcgcta gcggagtgta
    14461 tactggctta ctatgttggc actgatgagg gtgtcagtga agtgcttcat gtggcaggag
    14521 aaaaaaggct gcaccggtgc gtcagcagaa tatgtgatac aggatatatt ccgcttcctc
    14581 gctcactgac tcgctacgct cggtcgttcg actgcggcga gcggaaatgg cttacgaacg
    14641 gggcggagat ttcctggaag atgccaggaa gatacttaac agggaagtga gagggccgcg
    14701 gcaaagccgt ttttccatag gctccgcccc cctgacaagc atcacgaaat ctgacgctca
    14761 aatcagtggt ggcgaaaccc gacaggacta taaagatacc aggcgtttcc ccctggcggc
    14821 tccctcgtgc gctctcctgt tcctgccttt cggtttaccg gtgtcattcc gctgttatgg
    14881 ccgcgtttgt ctcattccac gcctgacact cagttccggg taggcagttc gctccaagct
    14941 ggactgtatg cacgaacccc ccgttcagtc cgaccgctgc gccttatccg gtaactatcg
    15001 tcttgagtcc aacccggaaa gacatgcaaa agcaccactg gcagcagcca ctggtaattg
    15061 atttagagga gttagtcttg aagtcatgcg ccggttaagg ctaaactgaa aggacaagtt
    15121 ttggtgactg cgctcctcca agccagttac ctcggttcaa agagttggta gctcagagaa
    15181 ccttcgaaaa accgccctgc aaggcggttt tttcgttttc agagcaagag attacgcgca
    15241 gaccaaaacg atctcaagaa gatcatctta ttaatcagat aaaatatttc tagccaatac
    15301 gcaaaccgcc tctccccgcg cgttggccga ttcattaatg cagctggcac ga
//
