# Supplementary material for: Heterologous Cas9 and non-homologous end joining as a Potentially Organism-Agnostic Knockout (POAK) system in bacteria
Source: bioRxiv preprint, doi:10.1101/601971, version 2 (2021-10-06)
Supplement: Plasmid Sequences [file 601971_file03.zip › SuppFileA1/IP_303.gb]

LOCUS       IP_303                 11521 bp    DNA     circular UNA 05-JAN-2019
DEFINITION  gnPOAKgalKe7.
ACCESSION   urn.local...3n-9z01nbp
VERSION     urn.local...3n-9z01nbp
KEYWORDS    .
SOURCE       (101knR)
  ORGANISM  .
FEATURES             Location/Qualifiers
     misc_feature    complement(<1..1069)
                     /Source="referenceToDocument: urn:local:.:2ok-7bybcv9"
                     /label="KnR (concatenated sequence 2)"
                     /note="Geneious type: Concatenated sequence"
     misc_feature    1..22
                     /Sequence="TTGCTCACATGTTCTTTCCTGC"
                     /Hairpin_Tm="None"
                     /Tm="59.7"
                     /Self_Dimer_Tm="None"
                     /%GC="45.5"
                     /Pair_Dimer_Tm="None"
                     /Product_Size=2503
                     /Extension="CACCACAGCTCTTCGACA"
                     /modified_by="isaacnplant"
                     /label="IP_P_736"
                     /note="Geneious type: primer_bind_reverse"
     misc_feature    3..1065
                     /Original_Bases="ATTTGCCGACTACCTTGGTGATCTCGCCTTTCACGTAGTGG
                     ACAAATTCTTCCAACTGATCTGCGCGCGAGGCCAAGCGATCTTCTTCTTGTCCAAGAT
                     AAGCCTGTCTAGCTTCAAGTATGACGGGCTGATACTGGGCCGGCAGGCGCTCCATTGC
                     CCAGTCGGCAGCGACATCCTTCGGCGCGATTTTGCCGGTTACTGCGCTGTACCAAATG
                     CGGGACAACGTAAGCACTACATTTCGCTCATCGCCAGCCCAGTCGGGCGGCGAGTTCC
                     ATAGCGTTAAGGTTTCATTTAGCGCCTCAAATAGATCCTGTTCAGGAACCGGATCAAA
                     GAGTTCCTCCGCCGCTGGACCTACCAAGGCAACGCTATGTTCTCTTGCTTTTGTCAGC
                     AAGATAGCCAGATCAATGTCGATCGTGGCTGGCTCGAAGATACCTGCAAGAATGTCAT
                     TGCGCTGCCATTCTCCAAATTGCAGTTCGCGCTTAGCTGGATAACGCCACGGAATGAT
                     GTCGTCGTGCACAACAATGGTGACTTCTACAGCGCGGAGAATCTCGCTCTCTCCAGGG
                     GAAGCCGAAGTTTCCAAAAGGTCGTTGATCAAAGCTCGCCGCGTTGTTTCATCAAGCC
                     TTACGGTCACCGTAACCAGCAAATCAATATCACTGTGTGGCTTCAGGCCGCCATCCAC
                     TGCGGAGCCGTACAAATGTACGGCCAGCAACGTCGGTTCGAGATGGCGCTCGATGACG
                     CCAACTACCTCTGATAGTTGAGTCGATACTTCGGCGATCACCGCTTCCCTCATACTCT
                     TCCTTTTTCAATATTATTGAAGCATTTAT"
                     /label="ATTTGCCGACTACCTTGGTGATCTCGCCTTTCACGTAGTGGACAAATTCT
                     TCCAACTGATCTGCGCGCGAGGCCAAGCGATCTTCTTCTTGTCCAAGATAAGCCTGTC
                     TAGCTTCAAGTATGACGGGCTGATACTGGGCCGGCAGGCGCTCCATTGCCCAGTCGGC
                     AGCGACATCCTTCGGCGCGATTTTGCCGGTTACTGCGCTGTACCAAATGCGGGACAAC
                     GTAAGCACTACATTTCGCTCATCGCCAGCCCAGTCGGGCGGCGAGTTCCATAGCGTTA
                     AGGTTTCATTTAGCGCCTCAAATAGATCCTGTTCAGGAACCGGATCAAAGAGTTCCTC
                     CGCCGCTGGACCTACCAAGGCAACGCTATGTTCTCTTGCTTTTGTCAGCAAGATAGCC
                     AGATCAATGTCGATCGTGGCTGGCTCGAAGATACCTGCAAGAATGTCATTGCGCTGCC
                     ATTCTCCAAATTGCAGTTCGCGCTTAGCTGGATAACGCCACGGAATGATGTCGTCGTG
                     CACAACAATGGTGACTTCTACAGCGCGGAGAATCTCGCTCTCTCCAGGGGAAGCCGAA
                     GTTTCCAAAAGGTCGTTGATCAAAGCTCGCCGCGTTGTTTCATCAAGCCTTACGGTCA
                     CCGTAACCAGCAAATCAATATCACTGTGTGGCTTCAGGCCGCCATCCACTGCGGAGCC
                     GTACAAATGTACGGCCAGCAACGTCGGTTCGAGATGGCGCTCGATGACGCCAACTACC
                     TCTGATAGTTGAGTCGATACTTCGGCGATCACCGCTTCCCTCATACTCTTCCTTTTTC
                     AATATTATTGAAGCATTTAT"
                     /note="Geneious type: Editing History Replacement"
     CDS             complement(35..850)
                     /ApEinfo_revcolor="#faac61"
                     /ApEinfo_fwdcolor="#faac61"
                     /label="Kmr"
     misc_feature    35..980
                     /ApEinfo_revcolor="#c7b0e3"
                     /ApEinfo_fwdcolor="#c7b0e3"
                     /label="Km cassette (HincII fragment, pAM1431)"
     misc_feature    407
                     /created_by="isaacnplant"
                     /label="T->C removal of esp3II site"
     misc_feature    complement(1050..>1065)
                     /ApEinfo_revcolor="#b7e6d7"
                     /ApEinfo_fwdcolor="#b7e6d7"
                     /label="NS2"
     ligation        1066..1069
                     /label="Ligation"
     source          complement(<1066..1150)
                     /ApEinfo_revcolor="#b1ff67"
                     /ApEinfo_fwdcolor="#b1ff67"
                     /label="source"
     misc_feature    complement(1066..>1150)
                     /Source="referenceToDocument: urn:local:.:2og-7byb966"
                     /label="IP_103 PCR Product (concatenated sequence 1)"
                     /note="Geneious type: Concatenated sequence"
     misc_feature    complement(1151..1166)
                     /ApEinfo_revcolor="#7ea7d8"
                     /ApEinfo_fwdcolor="#7ea7d8"
                     /label="NotI/PacI"
     misc_feature    complement(1221..1883)
                     /ApEinfo_revcolor="#ff9ccd"
                     /ApEinfo_fwdcolor="#ff9ccd"
                     /label="rep"
     misc_feature    complement(1322..1340)
                     /ApEinfo_revcolor="#ff9ccd"
                     /ApEinfo_fwdcolor="#ff9ccd"
                     /label="pBBR1 seq 4"
     misc_feature    complement(1958..1969)
                     /ApEinfo_revcolor="#ff9ccd"
                     /ApEinfo_fwdcolor="#ff9ccd"
                     /label="-10 and TSS"
     misc_feature    complement(1988..1992)
                     /ApEinfo_revcolor="#ff9ccd"
                     /ApEinfo_fwdcolor="#ff9ccd"
                     /label="-35"
     misc_feature    complement(2019..2076)
                     /ApEinfo_revcolor="#75c6a9"
                     /ApEinfo_fwdcolor="#75c6a9"
                     /label="putative terminator"
     misc_feature    complement(2035..2052)
                     /ApEinfo_revcolor="#ff9ccd"
                     /ApEinfo_fwdcolor="#ff9ccd"
                     /label="pBBR1 seq 3"
     misc_feature    complement(2456..2463)
                     /ApEinfo_revcolor="#7ea7d8"
                     /ApEinfo_fwdcolor="#7ea7d8"
                     /label="PacI"
     primer_bind     complement(2484..2503)
                     /Sequence="ACCAAGTAGTGACCCGCTTC"
                     /Hairpin_Tm="None"
                     /Tm="59.7"
                     /Self_Dimer_Tm="None"
                     /%GC="55.0"
                     /Pair_Dimer_Tm="None"
                     /Product_Size=2503
                     /Extension="CACCACAGCTCTTCGCTT"
                     /modified_by="isaacnplant"
                     /label="IP_P_735"
     ligation        2504..2506
                     /label="Ligation"
     misc_feature    complement(2504..11521)
                     /Source="referenceToDocument: urn:local:.:1qj-7d3mei9"
                     /label="IP_103p519,520 (concatenated sequence 1)"
                     /note="Geneious type: Concatenated sequence"
     promoter        <2514..2531
                     /created_by="isaacnplant"
                     /label="IP_P_520"
     misc_feature    2514..2531
                     /Mismatches=0
                     /Extension="ATAGCGGCTCTTCCAAGTTTAAAC"
                     /created_by="primer3"
                     /annotation_group="56338769371520476681d73-a86d-43e5-b624-
                     1827fe65528c"
                     /%GC="55.6"
                     /Tm="62.1"
                     /Hairpin_Tm="None"
                     /Self_Dimer_Tm="None"
                     /Sequence="ACCATGCATCACGAAGCG"
                     /label="IP_P_520"
                     /note="Geneious type: primer_bind_reverse"
     misc_feature    complement(2546..3502)
                     /ApEinfo_revcolor="#85dae9"
                     /ApEinfo_fwdcolor="#85dae9"
                     /label="Ku_MYCS2_pcc7002 optimized"
     misc_feature    complement(3503..3517)
                     /ApEinfo_revcolor="#ff0087"
                     /ApEinfo_fwdcolor="#ff0087"
                     /label="RBS"
     misc_feature    complement(3524..5812)
                     /ApEinfo_revcolor="#b1ff67"
                     /ApEinfo_fwdcolor="#b1ff67"
                     /label="LigD_MYCS2"
     misc_feature    complement(4720..4722)
                     /ApEinfo_revcolor="#d6b295"
                     /ApEinfo_fwdcolor="#d6b295"
                     /label="BsmBI site"
     misc_feature    complement(4803..4814)
                     /ApEinfo_revcolor="#faac61"
                     /ApEinfo_fwdcolor="#faac61"
                     /label="BsmBI Site"
     primer_bind     complement(5478..5496)
                     /Mismatches=0
                     /created_by="primer3"
                     /annotation_group="7065449038142328d1794cb-5ee3-4a0e-b495-
                     a27b56226fb9"
                     /%GC="63.2"
                     /Tm="65.0"
                     /Hairpin_Tm="56.3"
                     /Self_Dimer_Tm="27.0"
                     /Sequence="GGGTGGCACAACAAGCCTC"
                     /label="IP_P_087"
     primer_bind     complement(5802..5827)
                     /Pair_Dimer_Tm="None"
                     /Product_Size=14426
                     /Mismatches=0
                     /Extension="CACCACAGCTCTTCGATG"
                     /created_by="primer3"
                     /annotation_group="70654518192105959479968-03c9-45ee-a36c-
                     12fbaf97804b"
                     /%GC="34.6"
                     /Tm="62.3"
                     /Hairpin_Tm="None"
                     /Self_Dimer_Tm="5.9"
                     /Sequence="AAGGAGGAAAAAAAAATGGCTAGACA"
                     /label="IP_P_631"
     mismatch        5804
                     /Target_base="A"
                     /Oligo_base="T"
                     /Oligo_name="IP_P_585"
                     /annotation_group="7065449442133720bad49f0-1c36-4621-abb7-
                     ff050f32bdcd"
                     /label="A/T"
     mismatch        5804
                     /Target_base="A"
                     /Oligo_base="T"
                     /Oligo_name="IP_P_685"
                     /annotation_group="706545643286381db7a3287-e9ef-4ebc-bd60-
                     3c73f3cd69bc"
                     /label="A/T"
     primer_bind     complement(5804..5827)
                     /modified_by="isaacnplant"
                     /Mismatch_Positions="===================T===T"
                     /Mismatches=2
                     /Extension="CACCACAGGTCTCGGAGA"
                     /created_by="primer3"
                     /annotation_group="706545643286381db7a3287-e9ef-4ebc-bd60-
                     3c73f3cd69bc"
                     /%GC="29.2"
                     /Tm="58.1"
                     /Hairpin_Tm="None"
                     /Self_Dimer_Tm="None"
                     /Sequence="AAGGAGGAAAAAAAAATGGTTAGT"
                     /label="IP_P_685"
     primer_bind     complement(5804..5826)
                     /Mismatch_Positions="==================T===T"
                     /Mismatches=2
                     /Extension="CACCACACGTCTCG"
                     /created_by="primer3"
                     /annotation_group="7065449442133720bad49f0-1c36-4621-abb7-
                     ff050f32bdcd"
                     /%GC="30.4"
                     /Tm="57.5"
                     /Hairpin_Tm="None"
                     /Self_Dimer_Tm="None"
                     /Sequence="AGGAGGAAAAAAAAATGGTTAGT"
                     /label="IP_P_585"
     mismatch        5808
                     /Target_base="C"
                     /Oligo_base="T"
                     /Oligo_name="IP_P_585"
                     /annotation_group="7065449442133720bad49f0-1c36-4621-abb7-
                     ff050f32bdcd"
                     /label="C/T"
     mismatch        5808
                     /Target_base="C"
                     /Oligo_base="T"
                     /Oligo_name="IP_P_685"
                     /annotation_group="706545643286381db7a3287-e9ef-4ebc-bd60-
                     3c73f3cd69bc"
                     /label="C/T"
     misc_feature    5813..5835
                     /Pair_Dimer_Tm="None"
                     /Product_Size=722
                     /Mismatches=0
                     /Extension="CACCACACGTCTCG"
                     /created_by="primer3"
                     /annotation_group="7065455245876180407a0df-afa1-4067-99c7-
                     4483d9bcf931"
                     /%GC="30.4"
                     /Tm="57.8"
                     /Hairpin_Tm="None"
                     /Self_Dimer_Tm="None"
                     /Sequence="TTTTTTTTCCTCCTTGATTCACT"
                     /label="IP_P_581"
                     /note="Geneious type: primer_bind_reverse"
     misc_feature    5813..5835
                     /modified_by="isaacnplant"
                     /Mismatches=0
                     /Extension="CACCACAGCTCTTCGAT"
                     /created_by="primer3"
                     /annotation_group="7065457267387483c745c0d-d8dc-455a-ae63-
                     42c08220c85c"
                     /%GC="30.4"
                     /Tm="57.8"
                     /Hairpin_Tm="None"
                     /Self_Dimer_Tm="None"
                     /Sequence="TTTTTTTTCCTCCTTGATTCACT"
                     /label="IP_P_732"
                     /note="Geneious type: primer_bind_reverse"
     misc_feature    complement(5813..5827)
                     /ApEinfo_revcolor="#ff0087"
                     /ApEinfo_fwdcolor="#ff0087"
                     /label="RBS"
     misc_feature    5830..5856
                     /Pair_Dimer_Tm="None"
                     /Product_Size=78
                     /Mismatches=0
                     /Extension="CACCACAGCTCTTCGAAT"
                     /created_by="primer3"
                     /annotation_group="70654541908158163525f26-3dca-4a7d-9a8c-
                     11dde25ebddb"
                     /%GC="37.0"
                     /Tm="61.9"
                     /Hairpin_Tm="46.6"
                     /Self_Dimer_Tm="25.2"
                     /Sequence="TTCACTTTTCTCTATCACTGATAGGGA"
                     /label="IP_P_674"
                     /note="Geneious type: primer_bind_reverse"
     misc_feature    5830..5856
                     /modified_by="isaacnplant"
                     /Mismatches=0
                     /Extension="CACCACAGCTCTTCG"
                     /created_by="primer3"
                     /annotation_group="706545775289419cff5a08e-62e0-4b7f-b882-
                     78bb1c00e00d"
                     /%GC="37.0"
                     /Tm="61.9"
                     /Hairpin_Tm="46.6"
                     /Self_Dimer_Tm="25.2"
                     /Sequence="TTCACTTTTCTCTATCACTGATAGGGA"
                     /label="IP_P_737"
                     /note="Geneious type: primer_bind_reverse"
     misc_feature    complement(5830..5907)
                     /ApEinfo_revcolor="#ffef86"
                     /ApEinfo_fwdcolor="#ffef86"
                     /label="tetA promoter element"
     mismatch        5836
                     /Target_base="T"
                     /Oligo_base="G"
                     /Oligo_name="IP_P_495"
                     /annotation_group="950d0b27-2077-45bd-89c6-42a8678a8a5b"
                     /label="T/G"
     misc_feature    5836..5895
                     /Sequence="GCTCTCTATCACTGATAGGGAGAGGTAAAATAACTCTATCAATGATA
                     GAGTGTCAACAAA"
                     /Mismatch_Positions="GC====================A==============
                     ======================="
                     /Mismatches=3
                     /annotation_group="950d0b27-2077-45bd-89c6-42a8678a8a5b"
                     /label="IP_P_495"
                     /note="Geneious type: primer_bind_reverse"
     mismatch        5837
                     /Target_base="T"
                     /Oligo_base="C"
                     /Oligo_name="IP_P_495"
                     /annotation_group="950d0b27-2077-45bd-89c6-42a8678a8a5b"
                     /label="T/C"
     misc_feature    5837..5843
                     /ApEinfo_revcolor="#b1ff67"
                     /ApEinfo_fwdcolor="#b1ff67"
                     /label="-35 Pr1"
     misc_feature    5838..5861
                     /modified_by="isaacnplant"
                     /Mismatches=0
                     /Extension="CACCACAGGTCTCG"
                     /created_by="primer3"
                     /annotation_group="7065455836641065fd3f409-4b7d-4c0d-b264-
                     78226e298021"
                     /%GC="45.8"
                     /Tm="62.4"
                     /Hairpin_Tm="44.3"
                     /Self_Dimer_Tm="25.2"
                     /Sequence="TCTCTATCACTGATAGGGAGTGGT"
                     /label="IP_P_688"
                     /note="Geneious type: primer_bind_reverse"
     misc_feature    complement(5838..5858)
                     /ApEinfo_revcolor="#d6b295"
                     /ApEinfo_fwdcolor="#d6b295"
                     /label="O2"
     misc_feature    5856
                     /ApEinfo_revcolor="#d6b295"
                     /ApEinfo_fwdcolor="#d6b295"
                     /label="tetA tss"
     mismatch        5858
                     /Target_base="T"
                     /Oligo_base="A"
                     /Oligo_name="IP_P_495"
                     /annotation_group="950d0b27-2077-45bd-89c6-42a8678a8a5b"
                     /label="T/A"
     misc_feature    5858..5863
                     /ApEinfo_revcolor="#84b0dc"
                     /ApEinfo_fwdcolor="#84b0dc"
                     /label="-35 Pr2"
     misc_feature    5861..5866
                     /ApEinfo_revcolor="#85dae9"
                     /ApEinfo_fwdcolor="#85dae9"
                     /label="-10 Pr1"
     misc_feature    complement(5862..5867)
                     /ApEinfo_revcolor="#ffef86"
                     /ApEinfo_fwdcolor="#ffef86"
                     /label="-10 Pa"
     misc_feature    complement(5868..5886)
                     /ApEinfo_revcolor="#f8d3a9"
                     /ApEinfo_fwdcolor="#f8d3a9"
                     /label="O1"
     misc_feature    5881..5886
                     /ApEinfo_revcolor="#d59687"
                     /ApEinfo_fwdcolor="#d59687"
                     /label="-10 Pr2"
     primer_bind     complement(5882..5907)
                     /Pair_Dimer_Tm="None"
                     /Product_Size=78
                     /Mismatches=0
                     /Extension="CACCACAGCTCTTCGCAT"
                     /created_by="primer3"
                     /annotation_group="7065453137781907372dd99-c841-4c6c-ad41-
                     583baa36692a"
                     /%GC="26.9"
                     /Tm="58.2"
                     /Hairpin_Tm="32.4"
                     /Self_Dimer_Tm="None"
                     /Sequence="TAATTCCTAATTTTTGTTGACACTCT"
                     /label="IP_P_673"
     misc_feature    complement(5885..5891)
                     /ApEinfo_revcolor="#85dae9"
                     /ApEinfo_fwdcolor="#85dae9"
                     /label="-35 Pa"
     misc_feature    5893
                     /ApEinfo_revcolor="#9eafd2"
                     /ApEinfo_fwdcolor="#9eafd2"
                     /label="tetR TSS"
     gene            5908..6534
                     /ApEinfo_revcolor="#ffef86"
                     /ApEinfo_fwdcolor="#ffef86"
                     /label="tetR"
     primer_bind     complement(5969..5990)
                     /Mismatches=0
                     /created_by="primer3"
                     /annotation_group="706544989377378c8dc584f-5c14-4f13-bbc9-
                     baf30cbd0d67"
                     /%GC="40.9"
                     /Tm="59.9"
                     /Hairpin_Tm="44.0"
                     /Self_Dimer_Tm="None"
                     /Sequence="GTTGTTAAACCTTCGATTCCGA"
                     /label="IP_P_610"
     PCR_primer      6324..6348
                     /ApEinfo_revcolor="#85dae9"
                     /ApEinfo_fwdcolor="#85dae9"
                     /label="GCATTTTACTTTAGGTTGCGTATTG"
     primer_bind     complement(6511..6536)
                     /modified_by="isaacnplant"
                     /Mismatches=0
                     /Extension="GGAACTCGTCTCG"
                     /created_by="primer3"
                     /annotation_group="3013457846677161a8e4028-b40d-45bc-afab-
                     750dbe399b16"
                     /%GC="38.5"
                     /Tm="61.0"
                     /Hairpin_Tm="39.7"
                     /Self_Dimer_Tm="10.3"
                     /Sequence="CCTTAAGACCCACTTTCACATTTAAG"
                     /label="IP_P_433c"
     primer_bind     complement(6515..6534)
                     /Pair_Dimer_Tm="None"
                     /Product_Size=627
                     /Mismatches=0
                     /Extension="CACCACAGGTCTCGCCGC"
                     /created_by="primer3"
                     /annotation_group="706545270555850f3f9db20-0938-49dd-a0e6-
                     bfe38defab2f"
                     /%GC="35.0"
                     /Tm="55.6"
                     /Hairpin_Tm="39.7"
                     /Self_Dimer_Tm="None"
                     /Sequence="TTAAGACCCACTTTCACATT"
                     /label="IP_P_656"
     primer_bind     complement(6515..6534)
                     /Pair_Dimer_Tm="None"
                     /Product_Size=722
                     /Mismatches=0
                     /Extension="CACCACACGTCTCGCAAA"
                     /created_by="primer3"
                     /annotation_group="7065454722975610ef6d758-9bb1-4ba1-8743-
                     b5fbb982b367"
                     /%GC="35.0"
                     /Tm="55.6"
                     /Hairpin_Tm="39.7"
                     /Self_Dimer_Tm="None"
                     /Sequence="TTAAGACCCACTTTCACATT"
                     /label="IP_P_582"
     misc_feature    6516..6537
                     /Mismatches=0
                     /created_by="primer3"
                     /annotation_group="706545035004426f7001567-20f1-4950-bc0d-
                     86e37a69931e"
                     /%GC="40.9"
                     /Tm="60.1"
                     /Hairpin_Tm="35.0"
                     /Self_Dimer_Tm="8.4"
                     /Sequence="ATGTGAAAGTGGGTCTTAAGGA"
                     /label="IP_P_621"
                     /note="Geneious type: primer_bind_reverse"
     misc_feature    6533..6552
                     /modified_by="isaacnplant"
                     /Mismatches=0
                     /Extension="GGAACTCGTCTCG"
                     /created_by="primer3"
                     /annotation_group="301345714391124a17a30a4-9b5a-48b0-acd3-
                     5d7496fd4f4e"
                     /%GC="65.0"
                     /Tm="68.6"
                     /Hairpin_Tm="42.6"
                     /Self_Dimer_Tm="16.0"
                     /Sequence="AAGGAAGCAACGGCCCGGAG"
                     /label="IP_P_432c"
                     /note="Geneious type: primer_bind_reverse"
     source          6535..7013
                     /ApEinfo_revcolor="#b1ff67"
                     /ApEinfo_fwdcolor="#b1ff67"
                     /label="source"
     misc_feature    6535..6550
                     /Pair_Dimer_Tm="None"
                     /Product_Size=14426
                     /Mismatches=0
                     /Extension="CACCACAGCTCTTCGTAA"
                     /created_by="primer3"
                     /annotation_group="706545226262695df3f28c0-d5d1-437d-9e93-
                     2dcce26468f4"
                     /%GC="75.0"
                     /Tm="64.8"
                     /Hairpin_Tm="42.6"
                     /Self_Dimer_Tm="16.0"
                     /Sequence="GGAAGCAACGGCCCGG"
                     /label="IP_P_630"
                     /note="Geneious type: primer_bind_reverse"
     misc_feature    6535..6550
                     /Pair_Dimer_Tm="2.7"
                     /Product_Size=378
                     /Mismatches=0
                     /Extension="CACCACAGCTCTTCG"
                     /created_by="primer3"
                     /annotation_group="706545372414683af90c4ab-c2ba-46e8-9fee-
                     e50aeb615ed1"
                     /%GC="75.0"
                     /Tm="64.8"
                     /Hairpin_Tm="42.6"
                     /Self_Dimer_Tm="16.0"
                     /Sequence="GGAAGCAACGGCCCGG"
                     /label="IP_P_675"
                     /note="Geneious type: primer_bind_reverse"
     terminator      6555..6642
                     /ApEinfo_revcolor="#9eafd2"
                     /ApEinfo_fwdcolor="#9eafd2"
                     /label="rrnBT2 term"
     primer_bind     complement(6606..6628)
                     /Mismatches=0
                     /created_by="primer3"
                     /annotation_group="706544720923970632f3cc7-4bd5-400e-88dd-
                     d065f1386f65"
                     /%GC="56.5"
                     /Tm="68.5"
                     /Hairpin_Tm="76.4"
                     /Self_Dimer_Tm="45.7"
                     /Sequence="AAAAGGCCATCCGTCAGGATGGC"
                     /label="IP_P_303"
     primer_bind     complement(6630..6652)
                     /Pair_Dimer_Tm="None"
                     /Product_Size=11075
                     /Mismatches=0
                     /Extension="CACCACAGCTCTTCG"
                     /created_by="primer3"
                     /annotation_group="706545140879454102b1250-bfae-41d9-b55e-
                     be471cb2ca14"
                     /%GC="47.8"
                     /Tm="63.0"
                     /Hairpin_Tm="45.3"
                     /Self_Dimer_Tm="17.6"
                     /Sequence="GCTAGCAGAGTTTGTAGAAACGC"
                     /label="IP_P_625"
     misc_feature    6642..6676
                     /Mismatch_Positions="===AGT============================="
                     /Mismatches=3
                     /created_by="primer3"
                     /annotation_group="7065447676095607e572ddc-6463-422f-ab85-
                     12caa1a69d70"
                     /%GC="48.6"
                     /Tm="71.4"
                     /Hairpin_Tm="54.3"
                     /Self_Dimer_Tm="23.5"
                     /Sequence="ACTAGTCTAGCTTCTAGAGCACAGCTAACACCACG"
                     /label="IP_P_137"
                     /note="Geneious type: primer_bind_reverse"
     mismatch        6645
                     /Target_base="C"
                     /Oligo_base="A"
                     /Oligo_name="IP_P_137"
                     /annotation_group="7065447676095607e572ddc-6463-422f-ab85-
                     12caa1a69d70"
                     /label="C/A"
     mismatch        6646
                     /Target_base="T"
                     /Oligo_base="G"
                     /Oligo_name="IP_P_137"
                     /annotation_group="7065447676095607e572ddc-6463-422f-ab85-
                     12caa1a69d70"
                     /label="T/G"
     mismatch        6647
                     /Target_base="G"
                     /Oligo_base="T"
                     /Oligo_name="IP_P_137"
                     /annotation_group="7065447676095607e572ddc-6463-422f-ab85-
                     12caa1a69d70"
                     /label="G/T"
     promoter        6653..6812
                     /ApEinfo_revcolor="#d6b295"
                     /ApEinfo_fwdcolor="#d6b295"
                     /label="proC promoter"
     primer_bind     complement(6734..6762)
                     /Mismatches=0
                     /created_by="primer3"
                     /annotation_group="706544850016114db69f8b4-04da-40b9-a2c0-
                     eb2132cabead"
                     /%GC="41.4"
                     /Tm="64.7"
                     /Hairpin_Tm="37.4"
                     /Self_Dimer_Tm="None"
                     /Sequence="TCCCTGAATATATCATACGAGCCTTATGC"
                     /label="IP_P_127"
     misc_feature    6763..6792
                     /Mismatches=0
                     /created_by="primer3"
                     /annotation_group="706544809254841bb56eeea-6a94-447c-8648-
                     8fb4d2bbe61f"
                     /%GC="40.0"
                     /Tm="66.1"
                     /Hairpin_Tm="35.6"
                     /Self_Dimer_Tm="None"
                     /Sequence="GTCCACAACGGTTTCCCTCTACAAATAATT"
                     /label="IP_P_128"
                     /note="Geneious type: primer_bind_reverse"
     primer_bind     complement(6805..6824)
                     /modified_by="isaacnplant"
                     /Mismatches=0
                     /Extension="CACCACAGCTCTTCGCAT"
                     /created_by="primer3"
                     /annotation_group="706545685304514daf9c5c2-736d-4014-9301-
                     bc8cbe7199fc"
                     /%GC="45.0"
                     /Tm="58.2"
                     /Hairpin_Tm="None"
                     /Self_Dimer_Tm="None"
                     /Sequence="TTTTGCCTCCTCCTCTAGTA"
                     /label="IP_P_733"
     misc_feature    6813..6834
                     /Pair_Dimer_Tm="None"
                     /Product_Size=11075
                     /Mismatches=0
                     /Extension="CACCACAGCTCTTCG"
                     /created_by="primer3"
                     /annotation_group="706545078219572f7365396-2499-4438-a4e0-
                     0952ed3ba7af"
                     /%GC="40.9"
                     /Tm="59.1"
                     /Hairpin_Tm="None"
                     /Self_Dimer_Tm="None"
                     /Sequence="GAGGAGGCAAAAATGGATAAGA"
                     /label="IP_P_624"
                     /note="Geneious type: primer_bind_reverse"
     mismatch        6817
                     /Target_base="A"
                     /Oligo_base="G"
                     /Oligo_name="IP_P_277"
                     /annotation_group="5afc7880-802f-4103-96ab-7c5355e7ef12"
                     /label="A/G"
     misc_feature    6817..6856
                     /Sequence="GTGAAAAAATGGATAAGAAATACTCAATAGGCTTAGATAT"
                     /Mismatch_Positions="GT=A=================================
                     ==="
                     /Mismatches=3
                     /annotation_group="5afc7880-802f-4103-96ab-7c5355e7ef12"
                     /label="IP_P_277"
                     /note="Geneious type: primer_bind_reverse"
     mismatch        6818
                     /Target_base="G"
                     /Oligo_base="T"
                     /Oligo_name="IP_P_277"
                     /annotation_group="5afc7880-802f-4103-96ab-7c5355e7ef12"
                     /label="G/T"
     mismatch        6820
                     /Target_base="C"
                     /Oligo_base="A"
                     /Oligo_name="IP_P_277"
                     /annotation_group="5afc7880-802f-4103-96ab-7c5355e7ef12"
                     /label="C/A"
     misc_feature    6821..6860
                     /Sequence="AAAAATGGATAAGAAATACTCAATAGGCTTAGATATCGGC"
                     /Mismatches=0
                     /annotation_group="99a9a514-220c-4c1b-98e3-b8e9fcf2fef5"
                     /label="IP_P_100"
                     /note="Geneious type: primer_bind_reverse"
     CDS             6825..7013
                     /ApEinfo_revcolor="#ff9ccd"
                     /ApEinfo_fwdcolor="#ff9ccd"
                     /label="cas9"
     CDS             7014..10931
                     /ApEinfo_revcolor="#ff9ccd"
                     /ApEinfo_fwdcolor="#ff9ccd"
                     /label="cas9"
     source          7014..11355
                     /ApEinfo_revcolor="#b1ff67"
                     /ApEinfo_fwdcolor="#b1ff67"
                     /label="source"
     misc_feature    10856..10880
                     /label="/ApEinfo_revcolor=#84b0dc
                     /ApEinfo_fwdcolor=#84b0dc"
     promoter        10936..10989
                     /ApEinfo_revcolor="#b4abac"
                     /ApEinfo_fwdcolor="#b4abac"
                     /label="tracrRNA promoter"
     misc_feature    10979
                     /Original_Bases="A"
                     /label="A"
                     /note="Geneious type: Editing History Replacement"
     precursor_RNA   10996..11084
                     /ApEinfo_revcolor="#75c6a9"
                     /ApEinfo_fwdcolor="#75c6a9"
                     /label="tracrRNA precursor"
     terminator      11063..11084
                     /ApEinfo_revcolor="#b4abac"
                     /ApEinfo_fwdcolor="#b4abac"
                     /label="tracrRNA terminator"
     terminator      complement(11115..11156)
                     /ApEinfo_revcolor="#9eafd2"
                     /ApEinfo_fwdcolor="#9eafd2"
                     /label="terminator"
     promoter        11213..11277
                     /ApEinfo_revcolor="#b4abac"
                     /ApEinfo_fwdcolor="#b4abac"
                     /label="J23100 promoter"
     misc_feature    11278..11296
                     /Original_Bases="GAGACCGACTGAGGTCTC"
                     /label="GAGACCGACTGAGGTCTC"
                     /note="Geneious type: Editing History Replacement"
     misc_RNA        complement(<11278..>11297)
                     /created_by="isaacnplant"
                     /Color="#33ffff"
                     /modified_by="isaacnplant"
                     /label="IP_P_1019"
     misc_RNA        <11278..11297
                     /created_by="isaacnplant"
                     /Color="#0077ee"
                     /modified_by="isaacnplant"
                     /label="IP_P_1018"
     misc_RNA        11278..11297
                     /created_by="isaacnplant"
                     /label="galk7"
     misc_feature    11298..11333
                     /ApEinfo_revcolor="#c6c9d1"
                     /ApEinfo_fwdcolor="#c6c9d1"
                     /label="repeat"
     promoter        complement(11495..11512)
                     /created_by="isaacnplant"
                     /label="IP_P_519"
     primer_bind     complement(11495..11512)
                     /Sequence="GCGGCCGCAACCGCTCTA"
                     /Hairpin_Tm="66.1"
                     /Tm="69.3"
                     /Self_Dimer_Tm="49.5"
                     /%GC="72.2"
                     /Extension="TGTGACTCGTCTC"
                     /modified_by="isaacnplant"
                     /label="IP_P_677"
     primer_bind     complement(11495..11512)
                     /Mismatches=0
                     /Extension="ATAGCGGCTCTTCCTGTTTTTTT"
                     /created_by="primer3"
                     /annotation_group="56338763844333299d33da3-44ef-4162-9476-
                     dd1ffd470ce0"
                     /%GC="72.2"
                     /Tm="69.3"
                     /Hairpin_Tm="66.1"
                     /Self_Dimer_Tm="49.5"
                     /Sequence="GCGGCCGCAACCGCTCTA"
                     /label="IP_P_519"
     misc_feature    11505..11512
                     /Recognition_pattern="GC^GGCCGC"
                     /annotation_group="GCGGCCGC"
                     /label="NotI"
                     /note="Geneious type: restriction site"
     misc_feature    complement(11505..11512)
                     /ApEinfo_revcolor="#7ea7d8"
                     /ApEinfo_fwdcolor="#7ea7d8"
                     /label="NotI"
     ligation        11519..11521
                     /label="Ligation"
     misc_feature    complement(11519..2506)
                     /Source="referenceToDocument: urn:local:.:1r8-7d3mzs7"
                     /label="101knr_backbone (concatenated sequence 2)"
                     /note="Geneious type: Concatenated sequence"
ORIGIN      
        1 ttgctcacat gttctttcct gcgttatccc ctgattagaa aaactcatcg agcatcaaat
       61 gaaactgcaa tttattcata tcaggattat caataccata tttttgaaaa agccgtttct
      121 gtaatgaagg agaaaactca ccgaggcagt tccataggat ggcaagatcc tggtatcggt
      181 ctgcgattcc gactcgtcca acatcaatac aacctattaa tttcccctcg tcaaaaataa
      241 ggttatcaag tgagaaatca ccatgagtga cgactgaatc cggtgagaat ggcaaaagct
      301 tatgcatttc tttccagact tgttcaacag gccagccatt acgctcgtca tcaaaatcac
      361 tcgcatcaac caaaccgtta ttcattcgtg attgcgcctg agcgaggcga aatacgcgat
      421 cgctgttaaa aggacaatta caaacaggaa tcgaatgcaa ccggcgcagg aacactgcca
      481 gcgcatcaac aatattttca cctgaatcag gatattcttc taatacctgg aatgctgttt
      541 tcccggggat cgcagtggtg agtaaccatg catcatcagg agtacggata aaatgcttga
      601 tggtcggaag aggcataaat tccgtcagcc agtttagtct gaccatctca tctgtaacat
      661 cattggcaac gctacctttg ccatgtttca gaaacaactc tggcgcatcg ggcttcccat
      721 acaatcgata gattgtcgca cctgattgcc cgacattatc gcgagcccat ttatacccat
      781 ataaatcagc atccatgttg gaatttaatc gcggcctcga gcaagacgtt tcccgttgaa
      841 tatggctcat aacacccctt gtattactgt ttatgtaagc agacagtttt attgttcatg
      901 atgatatatt tttatcttgt gcaatgtaac atcagagatt ttgagacaca acgtggcttt
      961 cccccccccc cctgcaggtc gatctaagct tgcttctttg ctgacgagtg gcggacgggt
     1021 gagtaatgtc tgggaaactg cctgatggag atccacgcat tttaacaggg ttattgtctc
     1081 atgagcggat acatatttga atgtatttag aaaaataaac aaatagctag ctcactcggt
     1141 cgctacgctc gcggccgctt aattaactac agccgatagt ctggaacagc gcacttacgg
     1201 gttgctgcgc aacccaagtg ctaccggcgc ggcagcgtga cccgtgtcgg cggctccaac
     1261 ggctcgccat cgtccagaaa acacggctca tcgggcatcg gcaggcgctg ctgcccgcgc
     1321 cgttcccatt cctccgtttc ggtcaaggct ggcaggtctg gttccatgcc cggaatgccg
     1381 ggctggctgg gcggctcctc gccggggccg gtcggtagtt gctgctcgcc cggatacagg
     1441 gtcgggatgc ggcgcaggtc gccatgcccc aacagcgatt cgtcctggtc gtcgtgatca
     1501 accaccacgg cggcactgaa caccgacagg cgcaactggt cgcggggctg gccccacgcc
     1561 acgcggtcat tgaccacgta ggccgacacg gtgccggggc cgttgagctt cacgacggag
     1621 atccagcgct cggccaccaa gtccttgact gcgtattgga ccgtccgcaa agaacgtccg
     1681 atgagcttgg aaagtgtctt ctggctgacc accacggcgt tctggtggcc catctgcgcc
     1741 acgaggtgat gcagcagcat tgccgccgtg ggtttcctcg caataagccc ggcccacgcc
     1801 tcatgcgctt tgcgttccgt ttgcacccag tgaccgggct tgttcttggc ttgaatgccg
     1861 atttctctgg actgcgtggc catgcttatc tccatgcggt agggtgccgc acggttgcgg
     1921 caccatgcgc aatcagctgc aacttttcgg cagcgcgaca acaattatgc gttgcgtaaa
     1981 agtggcagtc aattacagat tttctttaac ctacgcaatg agctattgcg gggggtgccg
     2041 caatgagctg ttgcgtaccc ccctttttta agttgttgat ttttaagtct ttcgcatttc
     2101 gccctatatc tagttctttg gtgcccaaag aagggcaccc ctgcggggtt cccccacgcc
     2161 ttcggcgcgg ctccccctcc ggcaaaaagt ggcccctccg gggcttgttg atcgactgcg
     2221 cggccttcgg ccttgcccaa ggtggcgctg cccccttgga acccccgcac tcgccgccgt
     2281 gaggctcggg gggcaggcgg gcgggcttcg ccttcgactg cccccactcg cataggcttg
     2341 ggtcgttcca ggcgcgtcaa ggccaagccg ctgcgcggtc gctgcgcgag ccttgacccg
     2401 ccttccactt ggtgtccaac cggcaagcga agcgcgcagg ccgcaggccg gaggcttaat
     2461 taagtttaaa caccatgcat cacgaagcgg gtcactactt ggtaagttta aacaccatgc
     2521 atcacgaagc gggtcactac ttggttcacg atttcttcgc agcagccttt ttagcgggcg
     2581 ctttctttgc ggtagacttc ttagccgctg ctttcttcgc cggtgccttt ttggctggtt
     2641 tactgtccga tttgctttcc ttagaatcag actcactgtc ggaatcatcc ttcgaatcac
     2701 ttttacctcc cttccgtgct ttgacggagg cttccaactt tgccagcaag tcggacacgt
     2761 cttccgttcc ttcgtctaac tcagctggtt gctcctcaac gctaaaagcc tctcctccct
     2821 cgagttttgc ttgtaccagc tcccgtaact gttcttggta gtcgtcatgg tacagatcgg
     2881 gtttgaaatc atcggtcatc gattcgacga cttggcctgc catctttaac tcagcaggct
     2941 tgatctgcac ttctttatcc aggattggga agtcggggtc ccgaatttcg tctggccaca
     3001 gcagtgtgtg aatcatcatg acatcccgct tgctgaagtc ttttacccgc agggctgcga
     3061 gccggctttt gttccgcagg gaaaagtgaa caatcgcaat ccgatctgtc tctgccaagg
     3121 ttttcgcgag gagaacataa gatttcgagg acttggaatc cggttccagg aagtacgact
     3181 tatcgtacat taaaggatcg agttgttctg ctggaataaa ttcaacaact tcgatctcgc
     3241 gactacgctc ctccgggagc gtcgcgatgt cctcatcggt gatgactacc atttgtccat
     3301 cgtccgattc gaaggcttta ttgatgtcac gatattcgac cacctctccg caaacttcgc
     3361 acacccgttt ataccggatc cgtccattat ccttcgcatg tacttgatgg aatttaatgt
     3421 catggtcttc ggttgcggaa taaaccttga ccggaacgtt tacgagtccg aatgcaatgc
     3481 tccctttcca gatactgcgc attttttttt cctccttgtg tgattattcc cagacgactt
     3541 catcgggggt cttatcaggg cgcaagccgc gccaactggg ctggcgcaag cggccatcac
     3601 tggtgcgttc gctatagcgg acttcgccga ccaattccgg gcggacaaag gtgacgccgc
     3661 gggcatcaac cttgggcagg ggggcgttaa acgggctttc atcggtatgc agcggtttca
     3721 gcatatcttt cagcttgctc aattcctttt cggtaaagcc ggtgccaacg cggcccacaa
     3781 actgcaagcc ttcggggcct gggataccca agaccaaggc accgatacca ctgctgcgcc
     3841 ccccttcgcc ctggcgccac ccaccgatca caacttcttg agtattccag atcttatcct
     3901 tgatccagct gctgctgcgg cgaccgggct gatacgtgga atcccatttt ttggcgacga
     3961 caccttcaaa gcgcttcttc cgaacatgtt ccatggcttc tgggccatcg cccggcagtt
     4021 gatccggaac gatcaggcct ccgccatcgg ccagcgcttc caagattttt cgtcgatctg
     4081 aatacttggc ccgcagcagt gagcggccat ccagccacag gatatcaaac gcccaaaatt
     4141 ccacccgcgt actccgcgcg cgattctgca tctgcccaaa gctcggcaca ccggattcat
     4201 ccagcgcaac cgcctcgcca tcgaggacca catggtgctc agcgagatcg gcagcgagag
     4261 ccttgaactg aggatattcc cccgtgactt cgcggccggt ccgcgagcgg atctggagtt
     4321 gcccatgatc agcatcaata atgactcggt acccatccca tttaccctcg aacgcccatt
     4381 gtttagcttt gtatttggcc acggaaccct cagtggcgag catcggggcg aaatcttccg
     4441 gccgagcgtt cttttggtcc ttcatgcggt gcgccagcca atttttaccc ttagtttgaa
     4501 tgagagcgta acgaccgtcc accttctcgc catgcaaggt cacaatgatt tcgccgtgcg
     4561 agtcatctgg gttatccagt tcttccggca cccggaattt ctcagtttcg taagaaccac
     4621 tgtcccaaat aaccatgtct ccggcgccat actcgccttt ggggatcgag ccatgaaatg
     4681 ctaaatactc gatggggtga tcttcggtgt gcaccgcgag tcggttttcg gcagtggttt
     4741 cgggcaggtt cttagggacc gcgaaagaca cgagcacacc gtcgcgttcc aggcggagat
     4801 cgtagtggag tcgacgtgca tggtgttctt gaatgacgaa tttgtcgtta tttccggttt
     4861 tagggatctc cttaggaacg ggctctgggg tcttggaagc gtcacgcata gaacggtaag
     4921 tagtcagttt gtccgcaata ggtgcgtccg catcaagcgg ggccaagagg tcaccatact
     4981 catctaaccg gtccaaaacc tcgtcaaagc gcagatgacg aagttcgggg tctgcaattt
     5041 catcccaggt tcggggagct gccaccgtcg ggtggtcgcg gcctcgaagg gagtaaggcg
     5101 caatcgtcgt cttcgctgca ttgttctgac tccagtcgag gaacaccttt ccggcacgca
     5161 gtgatttcgt catggttgca gtaaccagtt ttggcattgc ctgttctaac tgttgagcaa
     5221 cccgccgtgc cagcaccgag gcgccgcggc tgctgatcgg ctcagccaac ggtacgtata
     5281 ggtggagccc tttcgagccc gacgttagcg ggtatgtttc taaatcgaga tcggtcataa
     5341 gcgcgcggac ttcgtgagct atctcgcata gttgcgtcat cgttaccccc tcacctggat
     5401 ctaggtcgaa cacaatccgg gtagctggtc cctgatcgcc atcctcgaag cgccattgcg
     5461 gtacatgtac ctcaagcgag gcttgttgtg ccacccaggc taacccctcc ctcgtattga
     5521 taatggggta cgttgttgtg ccagatttat gtgtaatact cccccgttcc aaccaacttg
     5581 gtgccgatga agccagttgt ttctcaaaga acgcctcctc cgcgactcca tttggccaac
     5641 gttttcgtgt aacgggacgt ccggcaatat gaggcaccat cacctgcgca atgctcaaat
     5701 agtaatcaaa aacctcggcc ttagtcgttc ctgtagcagg atataggact ttgtcggggt
     5761 tggttagtcg gacgcgctcg tatcgctcca taccccaggg gtgtctagcc attttttttt
     5821 cctccttgat tcacttttct ctatcactga tagggagtgg taaaataact ctatcaatga
     5881 tagagtgtca acaaaaatta ggaattaatg atgtctagat tagataaaag taaagtgatt
     5941 aacagcgcat tagagctgct taatgaggtc ggaatcgaag gtttaacaac ccgtaaactc
     6001 gcccagaagc taggtgtaga gcagcctaca ttgtattggc atgtaaaaaa taagcgggct
     6061 ttgctcgacg ccttagccat tgagatgtta gataggcacc atactcactt ttgcccttta
     6121 gaaggggaaa gctggcaaga ttttttacgt aataacgcta aaagttttag atgtgcttta
     6181 ctaagtcatc gcgatggagc aaaagtacat ttaggtacac ggcctacaga aaaacagtat
     6241 gaaactctcg aaaatcaatt agccttttta tgccaacaag gtttttcact agagaatgca
     6301 ttatatgcac tcagcgctgt ggggcatttt actttaggtt gcgtattgga agatcaagag
     6361 catcaagtcg ctaaagaaga aagggaaaca cctactactg atagtatgcc gccattatta
     6421 cgacaagcta tcgaattatt tgatcaccaa ggtgcagagc cagccttctt attcggcctt
     6481 gaattgatca tatgcggatt agaaaaacaa cttaaatgtg aaagtgggtc ttaaggaagc
     6541 aacggcccgg agggtggcgg gcaggacgcc cgccataaac tgccaggcat caaattaagc
     6601 agaaggccat cctgacggat ggcctttttg cgtttctaca aactctgcta gcttctagag
     6661 cacagctaac accacgtcgt ccctatctgc tgccctaggt ctatgagtgg ttgctggata
     6721 actttacggg catgcataag gctcgtatga tatattcagg gagtccacaa cggtttccct
     6781 ctacaaataa ttttgtttaa cttttactag aggaggaggc aaaaatggat aagaaatact
     6841 caataggctt agatatcggc acaaatagcg tcggatgggc ggtgatcact gatgaatata
     6901 aggttccgtc taaaaagttc aaggttctgg gaaatacaga ccgccacagt atcaaaaaaa
     6961 atcttatagg ggctctttta tttgacagtg gagagacagc ggaagcgact cgactcaaac
     7021 ggacagctcg tagaaggtat acacgtcgga agaatcgtat ttgttatcta caggagattt
     7081 tttcaaatga gatggcgaaa gtagatgata gtttctttca tcgacttgaa gagtcttttt
     7141 tggtggaaga agacaagaag catgaacgtc atcctatttt tggaaatata gtagatgaag
     7201 ttgcttatca tgagaaatat ccaactatct atcatctgcg aaaaaaattg gtagattcta
     7261 ctgataaagc ggatttgcgc ttaatctatt tggccttagc gcatatgatt aagtttcgtg
     7321 gtcatttttt gattgaggga gatttaaatc ctgataatag tgatgtggac aaactattta
     7381 tccagttggt acaaacctac aatcaattat ttgaagaaaa ccctattaac gcaagtggag
     7441 tagatgctaa agcgattctt tctgcacgat tgagtaaatc aagacgatta gaaaatctca
     7501 ttgctcagct ccccggtgag aagaaaaatg gcttatttgg gaatctcatt gctttgtcat
     7561 tgggtttgac ccctaatttt aaatcaaatt ttgatttggc agaagatgct aaattacagc
     7621 tttcaaaaga tacttacgat gatgatttag ataatttatt ggcgcaaatt ggagatcaat
     7681 atgctgattt gtttttggca gctaagaatt tatcagatgc tattttactt tcagatatcc
     7741 taagagtaaa tactgaaata actaaggctc ccctatcagc ttcaatgatt aaacgctacg
     7801 atgaacatca tcaagacttg actcttttaa aagctttagt tcgacaacaa cttccagaaa
     7861 agtataaaga aatctttttt gatcaatcaa aaaacggata tgcaggttat attgatgggg
     7921 gagctagcca agaagaattt tataaattta tcaaaccaat tttagaaaaa atggatggta
     7981 ctgaggaatt attggtgaaa ctaaatcgtg aagatttgct gcgcaagcaa cggacctttg
     8041 acaacggctc tattccccat caaattcact tgggtgagct gcatgctatt ttgagaagac
     8101 aagaagactt ttatccattt ttaaaagaca atcgtgagaa gattgaaaaa atcttgactt
     8161 ttcgaattcc ttattatgtt ggtccattgg cgcgtggcaa tagtcgtttt gcatggatga
     8221 ctcggaagtc tgaagaaaca attaccccat ggaattttga agaagttgtc gataaaggtg
     8281 cttcagctca atcatttatt gaacgcatga caaactttga taaaaatctt ccaaatgaaa
     8341 aagtactacc aaaacatagt ttgctttatg agtattttac ggtttataac gaattgacaa
     8401 aggtcaaata tgttactgaa ggaatgcgaa aaccagcatt tctttcaggt gaacagaaga
     8461 aagccattgt tgatttactc ttcaaaacaa atcgaaaagt aaccgttaag caattaaaag
     8521 aagattattt caaaaaaata gaatgttttg atagtgttga aatttcagga gttgaagata
     8581 gatttaatgc ttcattaggt acctaccatg atttgctaaa aattattaaa gataaagatt
     8641 ttttggataa tgaagaaaat gaagatatct tagaggatat tgttttaaca ttgaccttat
     8701 ttgaagatag ggagatgatt gaggaaagac ttaaaacata tgctcacctc tttgatgata
     8761 aggtgatgaa acagcttaaa cgtcgccgtt atactggttg gggacgtttg tctcgaaaat
     8821 tgattaatgg tattagggat aagcaatctg gcaaaacaat attagatttt ttgaaatcag
     8881 atggttttgc caatcgcaat tttatgcagc tgatccatga tgatagtttg acatttaaag
     8941 aagacattca aaaagcacaa gtgtctggac aaggcgatag tttacatgaa catattgcaa
     9001 atttagctgg tagccctgct attaaaaaag gtattttaca gactgtaaaa gttgttgatg
     9061 aattggtcaa agtaatgggg cggcataagc cagaaaatat cgttattgaa atggcacgtg
     9121 aaaatcagac aactcaaaag ggccagaaaa attcgcgaga gcgtatgaaa cgaatcgaag
     9181 aaggtatcaa agaattagga agtcagattc ttaaagagca tcctgttgaa aatactcaat
     9241 tgcaaaatga aaagctctat ctctattatc tccaaaatgg aagagacatg tatgtggacc
     9301 aagaattaga tattaatcgt ttaagtgatt atgatgtcga tcacattgtt ccacaaagtt
     9361 tccttaaaga cgattcaata gacaataagg tcttaacgcg ttctgataaa aatcgtggta
     9421 aatcggataa cgttccaagt gaagaagtag tcaaaaagat gaaaaactat tggagacaac
     9481 ttctaaacgc caagttaatc actcaacgta agtttgataa tttaacgaaa gctgaacgtg
     9541 gaggtttgag tgaacttgat aaagctggtt ttatcaaacg ccaattggtt gaaactcgcc
     9601 aaatcactaa gcatgtggca caaattttgg atagtcgcat gaatactaaa tacgatgaaa
     9661 atgataaact tattcgagag gttaaagtga ttaccttaaa atctaaatta gtttctgact
     9721 tccgaaaaga tttccaattc tataaagtac gtgagattaa caattaccat catgcccatg
     9781 atgcgtatct aaatgccgtc gttggaactg ctttgattaa gaaatatcca aaacttgaat
     9841 cggagtttgt ctatggtgat tataaagttt atgatgttcg taaaatgatt gctaagtctg
     9901 agcaagaaat aggcaaagca accgcaaaat atttctttta ctctaatatc atgaacttct
     9961 tcaaaacaga aattacactt gcaaatggag agattcgcaa acgccctcta atcgaaacta
    10021 atggggaaac tggagaaatt gtctgggata aagggcgaga ttttgccaca gtgcgcaaag
    10081 tattgtccat gccccaagtc aatattgtca agaaaacaga agtacagaca ggcggattct
    10141 ccaaggagtc aattttacca aaaagaaatt cggacaagct tattgctcgt aaaaaagact
    10201 gggatccaaa aaaatatggt ggttttgata gtccaacggt agcttattca gtcctagtgg
    10261 ttgctaaggt ggaaaaaggg aaatcgaaga agttaaaatc cgttaaagag ttactaggga
    10321 tcacaattat ggaaagaagt tcctttgaaa aaaatccgat tgacttttta gaagctaaag
    10381 gatataagga agttaaaaaa gacttaatca ttaaactacc taaatatagt ctttttgagt
    10441 tagaaaacgg tcgtaaacgg atgctggcta gtgccggaga attacaaaaa ggaaatgagc
    10501 tggctctgcc aagcaaatat gtgaattttt tatatttagc tagtcattat gaaaagttga
    10561 agggtagtcc agaagataac gaacaaaaac aattgtttgt ggagcagcat aagcattatt
    10621 tagatgagat tattgagcaa atcagtgaat tttctaagcg tgttatttta gcagatgcca
    10681 atttagataa agttcttagt gcatataaca aacatagaga caaaccaata cgtgaacaag
    10741 cagaaaatat tattcattta tttacgttga cgaatcttgg agctcccgct gcttttaaat
    10801 attttgatac aacaattgat cgtaaacgat atacgtctac aaaagaagtt ttagatgcca
    10861 ctcttatcca tcaatccatc actggtcttt atgaaacacg cattgatttg agtcagctag
    10921 gaggtgactg accggctgat aaatttcttt gaatttctcc ttgattattt gttataaatg
    10981 ttataaaata atcttgttgg aaccattcaa aacagcatag caagttaaaa taaggctagt
    11041 ccgttatcaa cttgaaaaag tggcaccgag tcggtgcttt ttttgatact tctattctac
    11101 tctgactgca aaccaaaaaa acaagcgctt tcaaaacgct tgttttatca tttttaggga
    11161 aattaatctc ttaatccttt tatcattcta catttaggcg ctgccatctt gggacaatga
    11221 aaacgttagt catggcgcgc cttgacggct agctcagtcc taggtacagt gctagctaac
    11281 agcgttgaac tcttcaagtt ttagagctat gctgttttga atggtcccaa aacctgcaga
    11341 caagcccggc cggcctaagg cgatgccccc tcgacctcga tcagggaggc gttcaggacg
    11401 actcacaaag aaagccgggc aatgcccggc tttttccacg cctcctgggc tgacttcagg
    11461 tgctacattt gaagagataa attgcactga aatctagagc ggttgcggcc gcaaaaaaac
    11521 a
//
