# Supplementary material for: Heterologous Cas9 and non-homologous end joining as a Potentially Organism-Agnostic Knockout (POAK) system in bacteria
Source: bioRxiv preprint, doi:10.1101/601971, version 2 (2021-10-06)
Supplement: Plasmid Sequences [file 601971_file03.zip › SuppFileA1/IP_25.gb]

LOCUS       IP_25                   6811 bp ds-DNA     circular     17-OCT-2016
DEFINITION  .
ACCESSION   urn.local...bp-9z02ehv
KEYWORDS    .
SOURCE      
  ORGANISM  .
FEATURES             Location/Qualifiers
     misc_feature    3258..3282
                     /label="/ApEinfo_revcolor=#84b0dc
                     /ApEinfo_fwdcolor=#84b0dc"
     promoter        3338..3391
                     /ApEinfo_revcolor="#b4abac"
                     /ApEinfo_fwdcolor="#b4abac"
                     /label="tracrRNA promoter"
     precursor_RNA   3398..3486
                     /ApEinfo_revcolor="#75c6a9"
                     /ApEinfo_fwdcolor="#75c6a9"
                     /label="tracrRNA precursor"
     terminator      3465..3486
                     /ApEinfo_revcolor="#b4abac"
                     /ApEinfo_fwdcolor="#b4abac"
                     /label="tracrRNA terminator"
     terminator      complement(3517..3558)
                     /ApEinfo_revcolor="#9eafd2"
                     /ApEinfo_fwdcolor="#9eafd2"
     promoter        3615..3679
                     /ApEinfo_revcolor="#b4abac"
                     /ApEinfo_fwdcolor="#b4abac"
                     /label="J23100 promoter"
     misc_feature    3680..3699
                     /ApEinfo_revcolor="#85dae9"
                     /ApEinfo_fwdcolor="#85dae9"
                     /label="galk1spacer"
     misc_feature    3700..3735
                     /ApEinfo_revcolor="#c6c9d1"
                     /ApEinfo_fwdcolor="#c6c9d1"
                     /label="repeat"
     rep_origin      3917..4655
                     /ApEinfo_revcolor="#9eafd2"
                     /ApEinfo_fwdcolor="#9eafd2"
                     /label="cloD13 (CDF)"
     misc_feature    3985..4003
                     /label="/ApEinfo_revcolor=#75c6a9
                     /ApEinfo_fwdcolor=#75c6a9"
     CDS             4795..5583
                     /ApEinfo_revcolor="#85dae9"
                     /ApEinfo_fwdcolor="#85dae9"
                     /label="aadA"
     terminator      5768..5855
                     /ApEinfo_revcolor="#9eafd2"
                     /ApEinfo_fwdcolor="#9eafd2"
                     /label="rrnBT2 term"
     promoter        5866..6025
                     /ApEinfo_revcolor="#d6b295"
                     /ApEinfo_fwdcolor="#d6b295"
                     /label="proC promoter"
     CDS             6038..3333
                     /ApEinfo_revcolor="#ff9ccd"
                     /ApEinfo_fwdcolor="#ff9ccd"
                     /label="cas9"
ORIGIN      
        1 gcagaagatg ctaaattaca gctttcaaaa gatacttacg atgatgattt agataattta
       61 ttggcgcaaa ttggagatca atatgctgat ttgtttttgg cagctaagaa tttatcagat
      121 gctattttac tttcagatat cctaagagta aatactgaaa taactaaggc tcccctatca
      181 gcttcaatga ttaaacgcta cgatgaacat catcaagact tgactctttt aaaagcttta
      241 gttcgacaac aacttccaga aaagtataaa gaaatctttt ttgatcaatc aaaaaacgga
      301 tatgcaggtt atattgatgg gggagctagc caagaagaat tttataaatt tatcaaacca
      361 attttagaaa aaatggatgg tactgaggaa ttattggtga aactaaatcg tgaagatttg
      421 ctgcgcaagc aacggacctt tgacaacggc tctattcccc atcaaattca cttgggtgag
      481 ctgcatgcta ttttgagaag acaagaagac ttttatccat ttttaaaaga caatcgtgag
      541 aagattgaaa aaatcttgac ttttcgaatt ccttattatg ttggtccatt ggcgcgtggc
      601 aatagtcgtt ttgcatggat gactcggaag tctgaagaaa caattacccc atggaatttt
      661 gaagaagttg tcgataaagg tgcttcagct caatcattta ttgaacgcat gacaaacttt
      721 gataaaaatc ttccaaatga aaaagtacta ccaaaacata gtttgcttta tgagtatttt
      781 acggtttata acgaattgac aaaggtcaaa tatgttactg aaggaatgcg aaaaccagca
      841 tttctttcag gtgaacagaa gaaagccatt gttgatttac tcttcaaaac aaatcgaaaa
      901 gtaaccgtta agcaattaaa agaagattat ttcaaaaaaa tagaatgttt tgatagtgtt
      961 gaaatttcag gagttgaaga tagatttaat gcttcattag gtacctacca tgatttgcta
     1021 aaaattatta aagataaaga ttttttggat aatgaagaaa atgaagatat cttagaggat
     1081 attgttttaa cattgacctt atttgaagat agggagatga ttgaggaaag acttaaaaca
     1141 tatgctcacc tctttgatga taaggtgatg aaacagctta aacgtcgccg ttatactggt
     1201 tggggacgtt tgtctcgaaa attgattaat ggtattaggg ataagcaatc tggcaaaaca
     1261 atattagatt ttttgaaatc agatggtttt gccaatcgca attttatgca gctgatccat
     1321 gatgatagtt tgacatttaa agaagacatt caaaaagcac aagtgtctgg acaaggcgat
     1381 agtttacatg aacatattgc aaatttagct ggtagccctg ctattaaaaa aggtatttta
     1441 cagactgtaa aagttgttga tgaattggtc aaagtaatgg ggcggcataa gccagaaaat
     1501 atcgttattg aaatggcacg tgaaaatcag acaactcaaa agggccagaa aaattcgcga
     1561 gagcgtatga aacgaatcga agaaggtatc aaagaattag gaagtcagat tcttaaagag
     1621 catcctgttg aaaatactca attgcaaaat gaaaagctct atctctatta tctccaaaat
     1681 ggaagagaca tgtatgtgga ccaagaatta gatattaatc gtttaagtga ttatgatgtc
     1741 gatcacattg ttccacaaag tttccttaaa gacgattcaa tagacaataa ggtcttaacg
     1801 cgttctgata aaaatcgtgg taaatcggat aacgttccaa gtgaagaagt agtcaaaaag
     1861 atgaaaaact attggagaca acttctaaac gccaagttaa tcactcaacg taagtttgat
     1921 aatttaacga aagctgaacg tggaggtttg agtgaacttg ataaagctgg ttttatcaaa
     1981 cgccaattgg ttgaaactcg ccaaatcact aagcatgtgg cacaaatttt ggatagtcgc
     2041 atgaatacta aatacgatga aaatgataaa cttattcgag aggttaaagt gattacctta
     2101 aaatctaaat tagtttctga cttccgaaaa gatttccaat tctataaagt acgtgagatt
     2161 aacaattacc atcatgccca tgatgcgtat ctaaatgccg tcgttggaac tgctttgatt
     2221 aagaaatatc caaaacttga atcggagttt gtctatggtg attataaagt ttatgatgtt
     2281 cgtaaaatga ttgctaagtc tgagcaagaa ataggcaaag caaccgcaaa atatttcttt
     2341 tactctaata tcatgaactt cttcaaaaca gaaattacac ttgcaaatgg agagattcgc
     2401 aaacgccctc taatcgaaac taatggggaa actggagaaa ttgtctggga taaagggcga
     2461 gattttgcca cagtgcgcaa agtattgtcc atgccccaag tcaatattgt caagaaaaca
     2521 gaagtacaga caggcggatt ctccaaggag tcaattttac caaaaagaaa ttcggacaag
     2581 cttattgctc gtaaaaaaga ctgggatcca aaaaaatatg gtggttttga tagtccaacg
     2641 gtagcttatt cagtcctagt ggttgctaag gtggaaaaag ggaaatcgaa gaagttaaaa
     2701 tccgttaaag agttactagg gatcacaatt atggaaagaa gttcctttga aaaaaatccg
     2761 attgactttt tagaagctaa aggatataag gaagttaaaa aagacttaat cattaaacta
     2821 cctaaatata gtctttttga gttagaaaac ggtcgtaaac ggatgctggc tagtgccgga
     2881 gaattacaaa aaggaaatga gctggctctg ccaagcaaat atgtgaattt tttatattta
     2941 gctagtcatt atgaaaagtt gaagggtagt ccagaagata acgaacaaaa acaattgttt
     3001 gtggagcagc ataagcatta tttagatgag attattgagc aaatcagtga attttctaag
     3061 cgtgttattt tagcagatgc caatttagat aaagttctta gtgcatataa caaacataga
     3121 gacaaaccaa tacgtgaaca agcagaaaat attattcatt tatttacgtt gacgaatctt
     3181 ggagctcccg ctgcttttaa atattttgat acaacaattg atcgtaaacg atatacgtct
     3241 acaaaagaag ttttagatgc cactcttatc catcaatcca tcactggtct ttatgaaaca
     3301 cgcattgatt tgagtcagct aggaggtgac tgaccggctg ataaatttct ttgaatttct
     3361 ccttgattat ttgttataaa agttataaaa taatcttgtt ggaaccattc aaaacagcat
     3421 agcaagttaa aataaggcta gtccgttatc aacttgaaaa agtggcaccg agtcggtgct
     3481 ttttttgata cttctattct actctgactg caaaccaaaa aaacaagcgc tttcaaaacg
     3541 cttgttttat catttttagg gaaattaatc tcttaatcct tttatcattc tacatttagg
     3601 cgctgccatc ttgggacaat gaaaacgtta gtcatggcgc gccttgacgg ctagctcagt
     3661 cctaggtaca gtgctagctg gtggcgtacg catgaccggg ttttagagct atgctgtttt
     3721 gaatggtccc aaaacctgca gacaagcccg gccggcctaa ggcgatgccc cctcgacctc
     3781 gatcagggag gcgttcagga cgactcacaa agaaagccgg gcaatgcccg gctttttcca
     3841 cgcctcctgg gctgacttca ggtgctacat ttgaagagat aaattgcact gaaatctaga
     3901 gcggttcagt agaaaagatc aaaggatctt cttgagatcc tttttttctg cgcgtaatct
     3961 tttgccctgt aaacgaaaaa accacctggg gaggtggttt gatcgaaggt taagtcagtt
     4021 ggggaactgc ttaaccgtgg taactggctt tcgcagagca cagcaaccaa atctgtcctt
     4081 ccagtgtagc cggactttgg cgcacacttc aagagcaacc gcgtgtttag ctaaacaaat
     4141 cctctgcgaa ctcccagtta ccaatggctg ctgccagtgg cgttttaccg tgcttttccg
     4201 ggttggactc aagtgaacag ttaccggata aggcgcagca gtcgggctga acggggagtt
     4261 cttgcttaca gcccagcttg gagcgaacga cctacaccga gccgagatac cagtgtgtga
     4321 gctatgagaa agcgccacac ttcccgtaag ggagaaaggc ggaacaggta tccggtaaac
     4381 ggcagggtcg gaacaggaga gcgcaagagg gagcgacccg ccggaaacgg tggggatctt
     4441 taagtcctgt cgggtttcgc ccgtactgtc agattcatgg ttgagcctca cggctcccac
     4501 agatgcaccg gaaaagcgtc tgtttatgtg aactctggca ggagggcgga gcctatggaa
     4561 aaacgccacc ggcgcggccc tgctgttttg cctcacatgt tagtcccctg cttatccacg
     4621 gaatctgtgg gtaactttgt atgtgtccgc agcgcccgcc gcagtctcac gcccggagcg
     4681 tagcgaccga gtgagctagc tatttgttta tttttctaaa tacattcaaa tatgtatccg
     4741 ctcatgagac aataaccctg ataaatgctt caataatatt gaaaaaggaa gagtatgagg
     4801 gaagcggtga tcgccgaagt atcgactcaa ctatcagagg tagttggcgt catcgagcgc
     4861 catctcgaac cgacgttgct ggccgtacat ttgtacggct ccgcagtgga tggcggcctg
     4921 aagccacaca gtgatattga tttgctggtt acggtgaccg taaggcttga tgaaacaacg
     4981 cggcgagctt tgatcaacga ccttttggaa acttcggctt cccctggaga gagcgagatt
     5041 ctccgcgctg tagaagtcac cattgttgtg cacgacgaca tcattccgtg gcgttatcca
     5101 gctaagcgcg aactgcaatt tggagaatgg cagcgcaatg acattcttgc aggtatcttc
     5161 gagccagcca cgatcgacat tgatctggct atcttgctga caaaagcaag agaacatagc
     5221 gttgccttgg taggtccagc ggcggaggaa ctctttgatc cggttcctga acaggatcta
     5281 tttgaggcgc taaatgaaac cttaacgcta tggaactcgc cgcccgactg ggctggcgat
     5341 gagcgaaatg tagtgcttac gttgtcccgc atttggtaca gcgcagtaac cggcaaaatc
     5401 gcgccgaagg atgtcgctgc cgactgggca atggagcgcc tgccggccca gtatcagccc
     5461 gtcatacttg aagctagaca ggcttatctt ggacaagaag aagatcgctt ggcctcgcgc
     5521 gcagatcagt tggaagaatt tgtccactac gtgaaaggcg agatcaccaa ggtagtcggc
     5581 aaataatgtc taacaattcg ttcaagccga ggggccgcaa gatccggcca cgatgacccg
     5641 gtcgtcggtt cagggcaggg taccaggcac gcctaaccgt cagtgagatt ggatgagtga
     5701 acgatattga tcgagaagag ccctgcgcag ccgctgccgt gcctgcagga agcaacggcc
     5761 cggagggtgg cgggcaggac gcccgccata aactgccagg catcaaatta agcagaaggc
     5821 catcctgacg gatggccttt ttgcgtttct acaaactctg ctagcttcta gagcacagct
     5881 aacaccacgt cgtccctatc tgctgcccta ggtctatgag tggttgctgg ataactttac
     5941 gggcatgcat aaggctcgta tgatatattc agggagtcca caacggtttc cctctacaaa
     6001 taattttgtt taacttttac tagaggagga ggcaaaaatg gataagaaat actcaatagg
     6061 cttagatatc ggcacaaata gcgtcggatg ggcggtgatc actgatgaat ataaggttcc
     6121 gtctaaaaag ttcaaggttc tgggaaatac agaccgccac agtatcaaaa aaaatcttat
     6181 aggggctctt ttatttgaca gtggagagac agcggaagcg actcgtctca aacggacagc
     6241 tcgtagaagg tatacacgtc ggaagaatcg tatttgttat ctacaggaga ttttttcaaa
     6301 tgagatggcg aaagtagatg atagtttctt tcatcgactt gaagagtctt ttttggtgga
     6361 agaagacaag aagcatgaac gtcatcctat ttttggaaat atagtagatg aagttgctta
     6421 tcatgagaaa tatccaacta tctatcatct gcgaaaaaaa ttggtagatt ctactgataa
     6481 agcggatttg cgcttaatct atttggcctt agcgcatatg attaagtttc gtggtcattt
     6541 tttgattgag ggagatttaa atcctgataa tagtgatgtg gacaaactat ttatccagtt
     6601 ggtacaaacc tacaatcaat tatttgaaga aaaccctatt aacgcaagtg gagtagatgc
     6661 taaagcgatt ctttctgcac gattgagtaa atcaagacga ttagaaaatc tcattgctca
     6721 gctccccggt gagaagaaaa atggcttatt tgggaatctc attgctttgt cattgggttt
     6781 gacccctaat tttaaatcaa attttgattt g
//
