# Supplementary material for: Heterologous Cas9 and non-homologous end joining as a Potentially Organism-Agnostic Knockout (POAK) system in bacteria
Source: bioRxiv preprint, doi:10.1101/601971, version 2 (2021-10-06)
Supplement: Plasmid Sequences [file 601971_file03.zip › SuppFileA1/IP_253.gb]

LOCUS       IP_253                 11577 bp    DNA     circular UNA 05-JAN-2019
DEFINITION  174galk9,1.
ACCESSION   urn.local...3b-9z01nbl
VERSION     urn.local...3b-9z01nbl
KEYWORDS    .
SOURCE       (101knR)
  ORGANISM  .
FEATURES             Location/Qualifiers
     ligation        1..3
                     /label="Ligation"
     misc_feature    1..9074
                     /Source="referenceToDocument: urn:local:.:1qj-7d3mei9"
                     /label="IP_103p519,520 (concatenated sequence 1)"
                     /note="Geneious type: Concatenated sequence"
     misc_feature    10..17
                     /Recognition_pattern="GC^GGCCGC"
                     /annotation_group="GCGGCCGC"
                     /label="NotI"
                     /note="Geneious type: restriction site"
     promoter        10..27
                     /created_by="isaacnplant"
                     /label="IP_P_519"
     primer_bind     10..27
                     /Sequence="GCGGCCGCAACCGCTCTA"
                     /Hairpin_Tm="66.1"
                     /Tm="69.3"
                     /Self_Dimer_Tm="49.5"
                     /%GC="72.2"
                     /Extension="TGTGACTCGTCTC"
                     /modified_by="isaacnplant"
                     /label="IP_P_677"
     primer_bind     10..27
                     /Mismatches=0
                     /Extension="ATAGCGGCTCTTCCTGTTTTTTT"
                     /created_by="primer3"
                     /annotation_group="56338763844333299d33da3-44ef-4162-9476-
                     dd1ffd470ce0"
                     /%GC="72.2"
                     /Tm="69.3"
                     /Hairpin_Tm="66.1"
                     /Self_Dimer_Tm="49.5"
                     /Sequence="GCGGCCGCAACCGCTCTA"
                     /label="IP_P_519"
     misc_feature    10..17
                     /ApEinfo_revcolor="#7ea7d8"
                     /ApEinfo_fwdcolor="#7ea7d8"
                     /label="NotI"
     source          complement(167..4564)
                     /ApEinfo_revcolor="#b1ff67"
                     /ApEinfo_fwdcolor="#b1ff67"
                     /label="source"
     misc_feature    complement(189..224)
                     /ApEinfo_revcolor="#c6c9d1"
                     /ApEinfo_fwdcolor="#c6c9d1"
                     /label="repeat"
     misc_feature    225..299
                     /Original_Bases="TGAGACCTCAGTCGGTCT"
                     /label="TGAGACCTCAGTCGGTCT"
                     /note="Geneious type: Editing History Replacement"
     misc_feature    complement(225..244)
                     /ApEinfo_revcolor="#75c6a9"
                     /ApEinfo_fwdcolor="#75c6a9"
                     /label="galk2spacer"
     primer_bind     complement(225..265)
                     /Sequence="TGTTTTGAATGGTCCCAAAACGTTCACCAATCAAATTCACG"
                     /Mismatches=0
                     /annotation_group="d6f51eb4-7830-4e2a-939c-0307295aa1c0"
                     /label="IP_P_147"
     misc_feature    complement(245..280)
                     /ApEinfo_revcolor="#c6c9d1"
                     /ApEinfo_fwdcolor="#c6c9d1"
                     /label="repeat"
     primer_bind     complement(254..280)
                     /modified_by="isaacnplant"
                     /Mismatches=0
                     /Extension="CACCACACGTCTCGATGT"
                     /created_by="primer3"
                     /annotation_group="55954668569030966934627-8b89-4629-9908-
                     812fdf0ae69e"
                     /%GC="37.0"
                     /Tm="62.2"
                     /Hairpin_Tm="39.9"
                     /Self_Dimer_Tm="0.7"
                     /Sequence="GTTTTAGAGCTATGCTGTTTTGAATGG"
                     /label="IP_P_716"
     primer_bind     complement(254..280)
                     /modified_by="isaacnplant"
                     /Mismatches=0
                     /Extension="CACCACACGTCTCG"
                     /created_by="primer3"
                     /annotation_group="559546789918396685739f0-1ab6-4df8-b8e8-
                     0a9057c74784"
                     /%GC="37.0"
                     /Tm="62.2"
                     /Hairpin_Tm="39.9"
                     /Self_Dimer_Tm="0.7"
                     /Sequence="GTTTTAGAGCTATGCTGTTTTGAATGG"
                     /label="IP_P_765"
     misc_feature    complement(281..300)
                     /ApEinfo_revcolor="#85dae9"
                     /ApEinfo_fwdcolor="#85dae9"
                     /label="galk1spacer"
     Junction        289^290
                     /Reads_using=2
                     /Reads_supporting_discovery=2
                     /Junction_Type="Insertion"
                     /Insertion_Size=57
                     /Insertion="TGTCCAATCCCGTTTTGGGACCATTCAAAACAGCATAGCTCTAAAA
                     CCTAAACCCAC"
                     /ID="junction 1"
                     /label="TGTCCAATCCCGTTTTGGGACCATTCAAAACAGCATAGCTCTAAAACCTA
                     AACCCAC"
     promoter        complement(301..365)
                     /ApEinfo_revcolor="#b4abac"
                     /ApEinfo_fwdcolor="#b4abac"
                     /label="J23100 promoter"
     terminator      422..463
                     /ApEinfo_revcolor="#9eafd2"
                     /ApEinfo_fwdcolor="#9eafd2"
                     /label="terminator"
     precursor_RNA   complement(494..582)
                     /ApEinfo_revcolor="#75c6a9"
                     /ApEinfo_fwdcolor="#75c6a9"
                     /label="tracrRNA precursor"
     terminator      complement(494..515)
                     /ApEinfo_revcolor="#b4abac"
                     /ApEinfo_fwdcolor="#b4abac"
                     /label="tracrRNA terminator"
     promoter        complement(589..642)
                     /ApEinfo_revcolor="#b4abac"
                     /ApEinfo_fwdcolor="#b4abac"
                     /label="tracrRNA promoter"
     misc_feature    599
                     /Original_Bases="T"
                     /label="T"
                     /note="Geneious type: Editing History Replacement"
     CDS             complement(647..4564)
                     /ApEinfo_revcolor="#ff9ccd"
                     /ApEinfo_fwdcolor="#ff9ccd"
                     /label="cas9"
     misc_feature    complement(698..722)
                     /label="/ApEinfo_revcolor=#84b0dc
                     /ApEinfo_fwdcolor=#84b0dc"
     CDS             complement(4565..4753)
                     /ApEinfo_revcolor="#ff9ccd"
                     /ApEinfo_fwdcolor="#ff9ccd"
                     /label="cas9"
     source          complement(4565..5043)
                     /ApEinfo_revcolor="#b1ff67"
                     /ApEinfo_fwdcolor="#b1ff67"
                     /label="source"
     misc_feature    complement(4718..4757)
                     /Sequence="AAAAATGGATAAGAAATACTCAATAGGCTTAGATATCGGC"
                     /Mismatches=0
                     /annotation_group="99a9a514-220c-4c1b-98e3-b8e9fcf2fef5"
                     /label="IP_P_100"
                     /note="Geneious type: primer_bind_reverse"
     misc_feature    complement(4722..4761)
                     /Sequence="GTGAAAAAATGGATAAGAAATACTCAATAGGCTTAGATAT"
                     /Mismatch_Positions="GT=A=================================
                     ==="
                     /Mismatches=3
                     /annotation_group="5afc7880-802f-4103-96ab-7c5355e7ef12"
                     /label="IP_P_277"
                     /note="Geneious type: primer_bind_reverse"
     misc_feature    complement(4744..4765)
                     /Pair_Dimer_Tm="None"
                     /Product_Size=11075
                     /Mismatches=0
                     /Extension="CACCACAGCTCTTCG"
                     /created_by="primer3"
                     /annotation_group="706545078219572f7365396-2499-4438-a4e0-
                     0952ed3ba7af"
                     /%GC="40.9"
                     /Tm="59.1"
                     /Hairpin_Tm="None"
                     /Self_Dimer_Tm="None"
                     /Sequence="GAGGAGGCAAAAATGGATAAGA"
                     /label="IP_P_624"
                     /note="Geneious type: primer_bind_reverse"
     primer_bind     4754..4773
                     /modified_by="isaacnplant"
                     /Mismatches=0
                     /Extension="CACCACAGCTCTTCGCAT"
                     /created_by="primer3"
                     /annotation_group="706545685304514daf9c5c2-736d-4014-9301-
                     bc8cbe7199fc"
                     /%GC="45.0"
                     /Tm="58.2"
                     /Hairpin_Tm="None"
                     /Self_Dimer_Tm="None"
                     /Sequence="TTTTGCCTCCTCCTCTAGTA"
                     /label="IP_P_733"
     mismatch        4758
                     /Target_base="C"
                     /Oligo_base="A"
                     /Oligo_name="IP_P_277"
                     /annotation_group="5afc7880-802f-4103-96ab-7c5355e7ef12"
                     /label="C/A"
     mismatch        4760
                     /Target_base="G"
                     /Oligo_base="T"
                     /Oligo_name="IP_P_277"
                     /annotation_group="5afc7880-802f-4103-96ab-7c5355e7ef12"
                     /label="G/T"
     mismatch        4761
                     /Target_base="A"
                     /Oligo_base="G"
                     /Oligo_name="IP_P_277"
                     /annotation_group="5afc7880-802f-4103-96ab-7c5355e7ef12"
                     /label="A/G"
     promoter        complement(4766..4925)
                     /ApEinfo_revcolor="#d6b295"
                     /ApEinfo_fwdcolor="#d6b295"
                     /label="proC promoter"
     misc_feature    complement(4786..4815)
                     /Mismatches=0
                     /created_by="primer3"
                     /annotation_group="706544809254841bb56eeea-6a94-447c-8648-
                     8fb4d2bbe61f"
                     /%GC="40.0"
                     /Tm="66.1"
                     /Hairpin_Tm="35.6"
                     /Self_Dimer_Tm="None"
                     /Sequence="GTCCACAACGGTTTCCCTCTACAAATAATT"
                     /label="IP_P_128"
                     /note="Geneious type: primer_bind_reverse"
     primer_bind     4816..4844
                     /Mismatches=0
                     /created_by="primer3"
                     /annotation_group="706544850016114db69f8b4-04da-40b9-a2c0-
                     eb2132cabead"
                     /%GC="41.4"
                     /Tm="64.7"
                     /Hairpin_Tm="37.4"
                     /Self_Dimer_Tm="None"
                     /Sequence="TCCCTGAATATATCATACGAGCCTTATGC"
                     /label="IP_P_127"
     misc_feature    complement(4902..4936)
                     /Mismatch_Positions="===AGT============================="
                     /Mismatches=3
                     /created_by="primer3"
                     /annotation_group="7065447676095607e572ddc-6463-422f-ab85-
                     12caa1a69d70"
                     /%GC="48.6"
                     /Tm="71.4"
                     /Hairpin_Tm="54.3"
                     /Self_Dimer_Tm="23.5"
                     /Sequence="ACTAGTCTAGCTTCTAGAGCACAGCTAACACCACG"
                     /label="IP_P_137"
                     /note="Geneious type: primer_bind_reverse"
     primer_bind     4926..4948
                     /Pair_Dimer_Tm="None"
                     /Product_Size=11075
                     /Mismatches=0
                     /Extension="CACCACAGCTCTTCG"
                     /created_by="primer3"
                     /annotation_group="706545140879454102b1250-bfae-41d9-b55e-
                     be471cb2ca14"
                     /%GC="47.8"
                     /Tm="63.0"
                     /Hairpin_Tm="45.3"
                     /Self_Dimer_Tm="17.6"
                     /Sequence="GCTAGCAGAGTTTGTAGAAACGC"
                     /label="IP_P_625"
     mismatch        4931
                     /Target_base="G"
                     /Oligo_base="T"
                     /Oligo_name="IP_P_137"
                     /annotation_group="7065447676095607e572ddc-6463-422f-ab85-
                     12caa1a69d70"
                     /label="G/T"
     mismatch        4932
                     /Target_base="T"
                     /Oligo_base="G"
                     /Oligo_name="IP_P_137"
                     /annotation_group="7065447676095607e572ddc-6463-422f-ab85-
                     12caa1a69d70"
                     /label="T/G"
     mismatch        4933
                     /Target_base="C"
                     /Oligo_base="A"
                     /Oligo_name="IP_P_137"
                     /annotation_group="7065447676095607e572ddc-6463-422f-ab85-
                     12caa1a69d70"
                     /label="C/A"
     terminator      complement(4936..5023)
                     /ApEinfo_revcolor="#9eafd2"
                     /ApEinfo_fwdcolor="#9eafd2"
                     /label="rrnBT2 term"
     primer_bind     4950..4972
                     /Mismatches=0
                     /created_by="primer3"
                     /annotation_group="706544720923970632f3cc7-4bd5-400e-88dd-
                     d065f1386f65"
                     /%GC="56.5"
                     /Tm="68.5"
                     /Hairpin_Tm="76.4"
                     /Self_Dimer_Tm="45.7"
                     /Sequence="AAAAGGCCATCCGTCAGGATGGC"
                     /label="IP_P_303"
     misc_feature    complement(5026..5045)
                     /modified_by="isaacnplant"
                     /Mismatches=0
                     /Extension="GGAACTCGTCTCG"
                     /created_by="primer3"
                     /annotation_group="301345714391124a17a30a4-9b5a-48b0-acd3-
                     5d7496fd4f4e"
                     /%GC="65.0"
                     /Tm="68.6"
                     /Hairpin_Tm="42.6"
                     /Self_Dimer_Tm="16.0"
                     /Sequence="AAGGAAGCAACGGCCCGGAG"
                     /label="IP_P_432c"
                     /note="Geneious type: primer_bind_reverse"
     misc_feature    complement(5028..5043)
                     /Pair_Dimer_Tm="None"
                     /Product_Size=14426
                     /Mismatches=0
                     /Extension="CACCACAGCTCTTCGTAA"
                     /created_by="primer3"
                     /annotation_group="706545226262695df3f28c0-d5d1-437d-9e93-
                     2dcce26468f4"
                     /%GC="75.0"
                     /Tm="64.8"
                     /Hairpin_Tm="42.6"
                     /Self_Dimer_Tm="16.0"
                     /Sequence="GGAAGCAACGGCCCGG"
                     /label="IP_P_630"
                     /note="Geneious type: primer_bind_reverse"
     misc_feature    complement(5028..5043)
                     /Pair_Dimer_Tm="2.7"
                     /Product_Size=378
                     /Mismatches=0
                     /Extension="CACCACAGCTCTTCG"
                     /created_by="primer3"
                     /annotation_group="706545372414683af90c4ab-c2ba-46e8-9fee-
                     e50aeb615ed1"
                     /%GC="75.0"
                     /Tm="64.8"
                     /Hairpin_Tm="42.6"
                     /Self_Dimer_Tm="16.0"
                     /Sequence="GGAAGCAACGGCCCGG"
                     /label="IP_P_675"
                     /note="Geneious type: primer_bind_reverse"
     misc_feature    complement(5041..5062)
                     /Mismatches=0
                     /created_by="primer3"
                     /annotation_group="706545035004426f7001567-20f1-4950-bc0d-
                     86e37a69931e"
                     /%GC="40.9"
                     /Tm="60.1"
                     /Hairpin_Tm="35.0"
                     /Self_Dimer_Tm="8.4"
                     /Sequence="ATGTGAAAGTGGGTCTTAAGGA"
                     /label="IP_P_621"
                     /note="Geneious type: primer_bind_reverse"
     primer_bind     5042..5067
                     /modified_by="isaacnplant"
                     /Mismatches=0
                     /Extension="GGAACTCGTCTCG"
                     /created_by="primer3"
                     /annotation_group="3013457846677161a8e4028-b40d-45bc-afab-
                     750dbe399b16"
                     /%GC="38.5"
                     /Tm="61.0"
                     /Hairpin_Tm="39.7"
                     /Self_Dimer_Tm="10.3"
                     /Sequence="CCTTAAGACCCACTTTCACATTTAAG"
                     /label="IP_P_433c"
     gene            complement(5044..5670)
                     /ApEinfo_revcolor="#ffef86"
                     /ApEinfo_fwdcolor="#ffef86"
                     /label="tetR"
     primer_bind     5044..5063
                     /Pair_Dimer_Tm="None"
                     /Product_Size=627
                     /Mismatches=0
                     /Extension="CACCACAGGTCTCGCCGC"
                     /created_by="primer3"
                     /annotation_group="706545270555850f3f9db20-0938-49dd-a0e6-
                     bfe38defab2f"
                     /%GC="35.0"
                     /Tm="55.6"
                     /Hairpin_Tm="39.7"
                     /Self_Dimer_Tm="None"
                     /Sequence="TTAAGACCCACTTTCACATT"
                     /label="IP_P_656"
     primer_bind     5044..5063
                     /Pair_Dimer_Tm="None"
                     /Product_Size=722
                     /Mismatches=0
                     /Extension="CACCACACGTCTCGCAAA"
                     /created_by="primer3"
                     /annotation_group="7065454722975610ef6d758-9bb1-4ba1-8743-
                     b5fbb982b367"
                     /%GC="35.0"
                     /Tm="55.6"
                     /Hairpin_Tm="39.7"
                     /Self_Dimer_Tm="None"
                     /Sequence="TTAAGACCCACTTTCACATT"
                     /label="IP_P_582"
     PCR_primer      complement(5230..5254)
                     /ApEinfo_revcolor="#85dae9"
                     /ApEinfo_fwdcolor="#85dae9"
                     /label="GCATTTTACTTTAGGTTGCGTATTG"
     primer_bind     5588..5609
                     /Mismatches=0
                     /created_by="primer3"
                     /annotation_group="706544989377378c8dc584f-5c14-4f13-bbc9-
                     baf30cbd0d67"
                     /%GC="40.9"
                     /Tm="59.9"
                     /Hairpin_Tm="44.0"
                     /Self_Dimer_Tm="None"
                     /Sequence="GTTGTTAAACCTTCGATTCCGA"
                     /label="IP_P_610"
     primer_bind     5671..5696
                     /Pair_Dimer_Tm="None"
                     /Product_Size=78
                     /Mismatches=0
                     /Extension="CACCACAGCTCTTCGCAT"
                     /created_by="primer3"
                     /annotation_group="7065453137781907372dd99-c841-4c6c-ad41-
                     583baa36692a"
                     /%GC="26.9"
                     /Tm="58.2"
                     /Hairpin_Tm="32.4"
                     /Self_Dimer_Tm="None"
                     /Sequence="TAATTCCTAATTTTTGTTGACACTCT"
                     /label="IP_P_673"
     misc_feature    5671..5748
                     /ApEinfo_revcolor="#ffef86"
                     /ApEinfo_fwdcolor="#ffef86"
                     /label="tetA promoter element"
     misc_feature    complement(5683..5742)
                     /Sequence="GCTCTCTATCACTGATAGGGAGAGGTAAAATAACTCTATCAATGATA
                     GAGTGTCAACAAA"
                     /Mismatch_Positions="GC====================A==============
                     ======================="
                     /Mismatches=3
                     /annotation_group="950d0b27-2077-45bd-89c6-42a8678a8a5b"
                     /label="IP_P_495"
                     /note="Geneious type: primer_bind_reverse"
     misc_feature    5685
                     /ApEinfo_revcolor="#9eafd2"
                     /ApEinfo_fwdcolor="#9eafd2"
                     /label="tetR TSS"
     misc_feature    5687..5693
                     /ApEinfo_revcolor="#85dae9"
                     /ApEinfo_fwdcolor="#85dae9"
                     /label="-35 Pa"
     misc_feature    5692..5710
                     /ApEinfo_revcolor="#f8d3a9"
                     /ApEinfo_fwdcolor="#f8d3a9"
                     /label="O1"
     misc_feature    complement(5692..5697)
                     /ApEinfo_revcolor="#d59687"
                     /ApEinfo_fwdcolor="#d59687"
                     /label="-10 Pr2"
     misc_feature    5711..5716
                     /ApEinfo_revcolor="#ffef86"
                     /ApEinfo_fwdcolor="#ffef86"
                     /label="-10 Pa"
     misc_feature    complement(5712..5717)
                     /ApEinfo_revcolor="#85dae9"
                     /ApEinfo_fwdcolor="#85dae9"
                     /label="-10 Pr1"
     misc_feature    complement(5715..5720)
                     /ApEinfo_revcolor="#84b0dc"
                     /ApEinfo_fwdcolor="#84b0dc"
                     /label="-35 Pr2"
     misc_feature    complement(5717..5740)
                     /modified_by="isaacnplant"
                     /Mismatches=0
                     /Extension="CACCACAGGTCTCG"
                     /created_by="primer3"
                     /annotation_group="7065455836641065fd3f409-4b7d-4c0d-b264-
                     78226e298021"
                     /%GC="45.8"
                     /Tm="62.4"
                     /Hairpin_Tm="44.3"
                     /Self_Dimer_Tm="25.2"
                     /Sequence="TCTCTATCACTGATAGGGAGTGGT"
                     /label="IP_P_688"
                     /note="Geneious type: primer_bind_reverse"
     mismatch        5720
                     /Target_base="T"
                     /Oligo_base="A"
                     /Oligo_name="IP_P_495"
                     /annotation_group="950d0b27-2077-45bd-89c6-42a8678a8a5b"
                     /label="T/A"
     misc_feature    5720..5740
                     /ApEinfo_revcolor="#d6b295"
                     /ApEinfo_fwdcolor="#d6b295"
                     /label="O2"
     misc_feature    complement(5722..5748)
                     /Pair_Dimer_Tm="None"
                     /Product_Size=78
                     /Mismatches=0
                     /Extension="CACCACAGCTCTTCGAAT"
                     /created_by="primer3"
                     /annotation_group="70654541908158163525f26-3dca-4a7d-9a8c-
                     11dde25ebddb"
                     /%GC="37.0"
                     /Tm="61.9"
                     /Hairpin_Tm="46.6"
                     /Self_Dimer_Tm="25.2"
                     /Sequence="TTCACTTTTCTCTATCACTGATAGGGA"
                     /label="IP_P_674"
                     /note="Geneious type: primer_bind_reverse"
     misc_feature    complement(5722..5748)
                     /modified_by="isaacnplant"
                     /Mismatches=0
                     /Extension="CACCACAGCTCTTCG"
                     /created_by="primer3"
                     /annotation_group="706545775289419cff5a08e-62e0-4b7f-b882-
                     78bb1c00e00d"
                     /%GC="37.0"
                     /Tm="61.9"
                     /Hairpin_Tm="46.6"
                     /Self_Dimer_Tm="25.2"
                     /Sequence="TTCACTTTTCTCTATCACTGATAGGGA"
                     /label="IP_P_737"
                     /note="Geneious type: primer_bind_reverse"
     misc_feature    5722
                     /ApEinfo_revcolor="#d6b295"
                     /ApEinfo_fwdcolor="#d6b295"
                     /label="tetA tss"
     misc_feature    complement(5735..5741)
                     /ApEinfo_revcolor="#b1ff67"
                     /ApEinfo_fwdcolor="#b1ff67"
                     /label="-35 Pr1"
     mismatch        5741
                     /Target_base="T"
                     /Oligo_base="C"
                     /Oligo_name="IP_P_495"
                     /annotation_group="950d0b27-2077-45bd-89c6-42a8678a8a5b"
                     /label="T/C"
     mismatch        5742
                     /Target_base="T"
                     /Oligo_base="G"
                     /Oligo_name="IP_P_495"
                     /annotation_group="950d0b27-2077-45bd-89c6-42a8678a8a5b"
                     /label="T/G"
     misc_feature    complement(5743..5765)
                     /Pair_Dimer_Tm="None"
                     /Product_Size=722
                     /Mismatches=0
                     /Extension="CACCACACGTCTCG"
                     /created_by="primer3"
                     /annotation_group="7065455245876180407a0df-afa1-4067-99c7-
                     4483d9bcf931"
                     /%GC="30.4"
                     /Tm="57.8"
                     /Hairpin_Tm="None"
                     /Self_Dimer_Tm="None"
                     /Sequence="TTTTTTTTCCTCCTTGATTCACT"
                     /label="IP_P_581"
                     /note="Geneious type: primer_bind_reverse"
     misc_feature    complement(5743..5765)
                     /modified_by="isaacnplant"
                     /Mismatches=0
                     /Extension="CACCACAGCTCTTCGAT"
                     /created_by="primer3"
                     /annotation_group="7065457267387483c745c0d-d8dc-455a-ae63-
                     42c08220c85c"
                     /%GC="30.4"
                     /Tm="57.8"
                     /Hairpin_Tm="None"
                     /Self_Dimer_Tm="None"
                     /Sequence="TTTTTTTTCCTCCTTGATTCACT"
                     /label="IP_P_732"
                     /note="Geneious type: primer_bind_reverse"
     primer_bind     5751..5776
                     /Pair_Dimer_Tm="None"
                     /Product_Size=14426
                     /Mismatches=0
                     /Extension="CACCACAGCTCTTCGATG"
                     /created_by="primer3"
                     /annotation_group="70654518192105959479968-03c9-45ee-a36c-
                     12fbaf97804b"
                     /%GC="34.6"
                     /Tm="62.3"
                     /Hairpin_Tm="None"
                     /Self_Dimer_Tm="5.9"
                     /Sequence="AAGGAGGAAAAAAAAATGGCTAGACA"
                     /label="IP_P_631"
     primer_bind     5751..5774
                     /modified_by="isaacnplant"
                     /Mismatch_Positions="===================T===T"
                     /Mismatches=2
                     /Extension="CACCACAGGTCTCGGAGA"
                     /created_by="primer3"
                     /annotation_group="706545643286381db7a3287-e9ef-4ebc-bd60-
                     3c73f3cd69bc"
                     /%GC="29.2"
                     /Tm="58.1"
                     /Hairpin_Tm="None"
                     /Self_Dimer_Tm="None"
                     /Sequence="AAGGAGGAAAAAAAAATGGTTAGT"
                     /label="IP_P_685"
     misc_feature    5751..5765
                     /ApEinfo_revcolor="#ff0087"
                     /ApEinfo_fwdcolor="#ff0087"
                     /label="RBS"
     primer_bind     5752..5774
                     /Mismatch_Positions="==================T===T"
                     /Mismatches=2
                     /Extension="CACCACACGTCTCG"
                     /created_by="primer3"
                     /annotation_group="7065449442133720bad49f0-1c36-4621-abb7-
                     ff050f32bdcd"
                     /%GC="30.4"
                     /Tm="57.5"
                     /Hairpin_Tm="None"
                     /Self_Dimer_Tm="None"
                     /Sequence="AGGAGGAAAAAAAAATGGTTAGT"
                     /label="IP_P_585"
     misc_feature    5766..8054
                     /ApEinfo_revcolor="#b1ff67"
                     /ApEinfo_fwdcolor="#b1ff67"
                     /label="LigD_MYCS2"
     mismatch        5770
                     /Target_base="C"
                     /Oligo_base="T"
                     /Oligo_name="IP_P_585"
                     /annotation_group="7065449442133720bad49f0-1c36-4621-abb7-
                     ff050f32bdcd"
                     /label="C/T"
     mismatch        5770
                     /Target_base="C"
                     /Oligo_base="T"
                     /Oligo_name="IP_P_685"
                     /annotation_group="706545643286381db7a3287-e9ef-4ebc-bd60-
                     3c73f3cd69bc"
                     /label="C/T"
     mismatch        5774
                     /Target_base="A"
                     /Oligo_base="T"
                     /Oligo_name="IP_P_585"
                     /annotation_group="7065449442133720bad49f0-1c36-4621-abb7-
                     ff050f32bdcd"
                     /label="A/T"
     mismatch        5774
                     /Target_base="A"
                     /Oligo_base="T"
                     /Oligo_name="IP_P_685"
                     /annotation_group="706545643286381db7a3287-e9ef-4ebc-bd60-
                     3c73f3cd69bc"
                     /label="A/T"
     primer_bind     6082..6100
                     /Mismatches=0
                     /created_by="primer3"
                     /annotation_group="7065449038142328d1794cb-5ee3-4a0e-b495-
                     a27b56226fb9"
                     /%GC="63.2"
                     /Tm="65.0"
                     /Hairpin_Tm="56.3"
                     /Self_Dimer_Tm="27.0"
                     /Sequence="GGGTGGCACAACAAGCCTC"
                     /label="IP_P_087"
     misc_feature    6764..6775
                     /ApEinfo_revcolor="#faac61"
                     /ApEinfo_fwdcolor="#faac61"
                     /label="BsmBI Site"
     misc_feature    6856..6858
                     /ApEinfo_revcolor="#d6b295"
                     /ApEinfo_fwdcolor="#d6b295"
                     /label="BsmBI site"
     misc_feature    8061..8075
                     /ApEinfo_revcolor="#ff0087"
                     /ApEinfo_fwdcolor="#ff0087"
                     /label="RBS"
     misc_feature    8076..9032
                     /ApEinfo_revcolor="#85dae9"
                     /ApEinfo_fwdcolor="#85dae9"
                     /label="Ku_MYCS2_pcc7002 optimized"
     promoter        complement(9047..>9064)
                     /created_by="isaacnplant"
                     /label="IP_P_520"
     misc_feature    complement(9047..9064)
                     /Mismatches=0
                     /Extension="ATAGCGGCTCTTCCAAGTTTAAAC"
                     /created_by="primer3"
                     /annotation_group="56338769371520476681d73-a86d-43e5-b624-
                     1827fe65528c"
                     /%GC="55.6"
                     /Tm="62.1"
                     /Hairpin_Tm="None"
                     /Self_Dimer_Tm="None"
                     /Sequence="ACCATGCATCACGAAGCG"
                     /label="IP_P_520"
                     /note="Geneious type: primer_bind_reverse"
     ligation        9072..9074
                     /label="Ligation"
     misc_feature    9072..3
                     /Source="referenceToDocument: urn:local:.:1r8-7d3mzs7"
                     /label="101knr_backbone (concatenated sequence 2)"
                     /note="Geneious type: Concatenated sequence"
     primer_bind     9075..9094
                     /Sequence="ACCAAGTAGTGACCCGCTTC"
                     /Hairpin_Tm="None"
                     /Tm="59.7"
                     /Self_Dimer_Tm="None"
                     /%GC="55.0"
                     /Pair_Dimer_Tm="None"
                     /Product_Size=2503
                     /Extension="CACCACAGCTCTTCGCTT"
                     /modified_by="isaacnplant"
                     /label="IP_P_735"
     misc_feature    9115..9122
                     /ApEinfo_revcolor="#7ea7d8"
                     /ApEinfo_fwdcolor="#7ea7d8"
                     /label="PacI"
     misc_feature    9502..9559
                     /ApEinfo_revcolor="#75c6a9"
                     /ApEinfo_fwdcolor="#75c6a9"
                     /label="putative terminator"
     misc_feature    9526..9543
                     /ApEinfo_revcolor="#ff9ccd"
                     /ApEinfo_fwdcolor="#ff9ccd"
                     /label="pBBR1 seq 3"
     misc_feature    9586..9590
                     /ApEinfo_revcolor="#ff9ccd"
                     /ApEinfo_fwdcolor="#ff9ccd"
                     /label="-35"
     misc_feature    9609..9620
                     /ApEinfo_revcolor="#ff9ccd"
                     /ApEinfo_fwdcolor="#ff9ccd"
                     /label="-10 and TSS"
     misc_feature    9695..10357
                     /ApEinfo_revcolor="#ff9ccd"
                     /ApEinfo_fwdcolor="#ff9ccd"
                     /label="rep"
     misc_feature    10238..10256
                     /ApEinfo_revcolor="#ff9ccd"
                     /ApEinfo_fwdcolor="#ff9ccd"
                     /label="pBBR1 seq 4"
     misc_feature    10412..10427
                     /ApEinfo_revcolor="#7ea7d8"
                     /ApEinfo_fwdcolor="#7ea7d8"
                     /label="NotI/PacI"
     source          10428..>10512
                     /ApEinfo_revcolor="#b1ff67"
                     /ApEinfo_fwdcolor="#b1ff67"
                     /label="source"
     misc_feature    <10428..10512
                     /Source="referenceToDocument: urn:local:.:2og-7byb966"
                     /label="IP_103 PCR Product (concatenated sequence 1)"
                     /note="Geneious type: Concatenated sequence"
     ligation        10509..10512
                     /label="Ligation"
     misc_feature    10509..>11577
                     /Source="referenceToDocument: urn:local:.:2ok-7bybcv9"
                     /label="KnR (concatenated sequence 2)"
                     /note="Geneious type: Concatenated sequence"
     misc_feature    <10513..10528
                     /ApEinfo_revcolor="#b7e6d7"
                     /ApEinfo_fwdcolor="#b7e6d7"
                     /label="NS2"
     misc_feature    10513..11575
                     /Original_Bases="ATAAATGCTTCAATAATATTGAAAAAGGAAGAGTATGAGGG
                     AAGCGGTGATCGCCGAAGTATCGACTCAACTATCAGAGGTAGTTGGCGTCATCGAGCG
                     CCATCTCGAACCGACGTTGCTGGCCGTACATTTGTACGGCTCCGCAGTGGATGGCGGC
                     CTGAAGCCACACAGTGATATTGATTTGCTGGTTACGGTGACCGTAAGGCTTGATGAAA
                     CAACGCGGCGAGCTTTGATCAACGACCTTTTGGAAACTTCGGCTTCCCCTGGAGAGAG
                     CGAGATTCTCCGCGCTGTAGAAGTCACCATTGTTGTGCACGACGACATCATTCCGTGG
                     CGTTATCCAGCTAAGCGCGAACTGCAATTTGGAGAATGGCAGCGCAATGACATTCTTG
                     CAGGTATCTTCGAGCCAGCCACGATCGACATTGATCTGGCTATCTTGCTGACAAAAGC
                     AAGAGAACATAGCGTTGCCTTGGTAGGTCCAGCGGCGGAGGAACTCTTTGATCCGGTT
                     CCTGAACAGGATCTATTTGAGGCGCTAAATGAAACCTTAACGCTATGGAACTCGCCGC
                     CCGACTGGGCTGGCGATGAGCGAAATGTAGTGCTTACGTTGTCCCGCATTTGGTACAG
                     CGCAGTAACCGGCAAAATCGCGCCGAAGGATGTCGCTGCCGACTGGGCAATGGAGCGC
                     CTGCCGGCCCAGTATCAGCCCGTCATACTTGAAGCTAGACAGGCTTATCTTGGACAAG
                     AAGAAGATCGCTTGGCCTCGCGCGCAGATCAGTTGGAAGAATTTGTCCACTACGTGAA
                     AGGCGAGATCACCAAGGTAGTCGGCAAAT"
                     /label="ATAAATGCTTCAATAATATTGAAAAAGGAAGAGTATGAGGGAAGCGGTGA
                     TCGCCGAAGTATCGACTCAACTATCAGAGGTAGTTGGCGTCATCGAGCGCCATCTCGA
                     ACCGACGTTGCTGGCCGTACATTTGTACGGCTCCGCAGTGGATGGCGGCCTGAAGCCA
                     CACAGTGATATTGATTTGCTGGTTACGGTGACCGTAAGGCTTGATGAAACAACGCGGC
                     GAGCTTTGATCAACGACCTTTTGGAAACTTCGGCTTCCCCTGGAGAGAGCGAGATTCT
                     CCGCGCTGTAGAAGTCACCATTGTTGTGCACGACGACATCATTCCGTGGCGTTATCCA
                     GCTAAGCGCGAACTGCAATTTGGAGAATGGCAGCGCAATGACATTCTTGCAGGTATCT
                     TCGAGCCAGCCACGATCGACATTGATCTGGCTATCTTGCTGACAAAAGCAAGAGAACA
                     TAGCGTTGCCTTGGTAGGTCCAGCGGCGGAGGAACTCTTTGATCCGGTTCCTGAACAG
                     GATCTATTTGAGGCGCTAAATGAAACCTTAACGCTATGGAACTCGCCGCCCGACTGGG
                     CTGGCGATGAGCGAAATGTAGTGCTTACGTTGTCCCGCATTTGGTACAGCGCAGTAAC
                     CGGCAAAATCGCGCCGAAGGATGTCGCTGCCGACTGGGCAATGGAGCGCCTGCCGGCC
                     CAGTATCAGCCCGTCATACTTGAAGCTAGACAGGCTTATCTTGGACAAGAAGAAGATC
                     GCTTGGCCTCGCGCGCAGATCAGTTGGAAGAATTTGTCCACTACGTGAAAGGCGAGAT
                     CACCAAGGTAGTCGGCAAAT"
                     /note="Geneious type: Editing History Replacement"
     misc_feature    complement(10598..11543)
                     /ApEinfo_revcolor="#c7b0e3"
                     /ApEinfo_fwdcolor="#c7b0e3"
                     /label="Km cassette (HincII fragment, pAM1431)"
     CDS             10728..11543
                     /ApEinfo_revcolor="#faac61"
                     /ApEinfo_fwdcolor="#faac61"
                     /label="Kmr"
     misc_feature    11171
                     /created_by="isaacnplant"
                     /label="T->C removal of esp3II site"
     misc_feature    complement(11556..11577)
                     /Sequence="TTGCTCACATGTTCTTTCCTGC"
                     /Hairpin_Tm="None"
                     /Tm="59.7"
                     /Self_Dimer_Tm="None"
                     /%GC="45.5"
                     /Pair_Dimer_Tm="None"
                     /Product_Size=2503
                     /Extension="CACCACAGCTCTTCGACA"
                     /modified_by="isaacnplant"
                     /label="IP_P_736"
                     /note="Geneious type: primer_bind_reverse"
ORIGIN      
        1 tgtttttttg cggccgcaac cgctctagat ttcagtgcaa tttatctctt caaatgtagc
       61 acctgaagtc agcccaggag gcgtggaaaa agccgggcat tgcccggctt tctttgtgag
      121 tcgtcctgaa cgcctccctg atcgaggtcg agggggcatc gccttaggcc ggccgggctt
      181 gtctgcaggt tttgggacca ttcaaaacag catagctcta aaaccgtgaa tttgattggt
      241 gaacgttttg ggaccattca aaacagcata gctctaaaac ccggtcatgc gtacgccacc
      301 agctagcact gtacctagga ctgagctagc cgtcaaggcg cgccatgact aacgttttca
      361 ttgtcccaag atggcagcgc ctaaatgtag aatgataaaa ggattaagag attaatttcc
      421 ctaaaaatga taaaacaagc gttttgaaag cgcttgtttt tttggtttgc agtcagagta
      481 gaatagaagt atcaaaaaaa gcaccgactc ggtgccactt tttcaagttg ataacggact
      541 agccttattt taacttgcta tgctgttttg aatggttcca acaagattat tttataacat
      601 ttataacaaa taatcaagga gaaattcaaa gaaatttatc agccggtcag tcacctccta
      661 gctgactcaa atcaatgcgt gtttcataaa gaccagtgat ggattgatgg ataagagtgg
      721 catctaaaac ttcttttgta gacgtatatc gtttacgatc aattgttgta tcaaaatatt
      781 taaaagcagc gggagctcca agattcgtca acgtaaataa atgaataata ttttctgctt
      841 gttcacgtat tggtttgtct ctatgtttgt tatatgcact aagaacttta tctaaattgg
      901 catctgctaa aataacacgc ttagaaaatt cactgatttg ctcaataatc tcatctaaat
      961 aatgcttatg ctgctccaca aacaattgtt tttgttcgtt atcttctgga ctacccttca
     1021 acttttcata atgactagct aaatataaaa aattcacata tttgcttggc agagccagct
     1081 catttccttt ttgtaattct ccggcactag ccagcatccg tttacgaccg ttttctaact
     1141 caaaaagact atatttaggt agtttaatga ttaagtcttt tttaacttcc ttatatcctt
     1201 tagcttctaa aaagtcaatc ggattttttt caaaggaact tctttccata attgtgatcc
     1261 ctagtaactc tttaacggat tttaacttct tcgatttccc tttttccacc ttagcaacca
     1321 ctaggactga ataagctacc gttggactat caaaaccacc atattttttt ggatcccagt
     1381 cttttttacg agcaataagc ttgtccgaat ttctttttgg taaaattgac tccttggaga
     1441 atccgcctgt ctgtacttct gttttcttga caatattgac ttggggcatg gacaatactt
     1501 tgcgcactgt ggcaaaatct cgccctttat cccagacaat ttctccagtt tccccattag
     1561 tttcgattag agggcgtttg cgaatctctc catttgcaag tgtaatttct gttttgaaga
     1621 agttcatgat attagagtaa aagaaatatt ttgcggttgc tttgcctatt tcttgctcag
     1681 acttagcaat cattttacga acatcataaa ctttataatc accatagaca aactccgatt
     1741 caagttttgg atatttctta atcaaagcag ttccaacgac ggcatttaga tacgcatcat
     1801 gggcatgatg gtaattgtta atctcacgta ctttatagaa ttggaaatct tttcggaagt
     1861 cagaaactaa tttagatttt aaggtaatca ctttaacctc tcgaataagt ttatcatttt
     1921 catcgtattt agtattcatg cgactatcca aaatttgtgc cacatgctta gtgatttggc
     1981 gagtttcaac caattggcgt ttgataaaac cagctttatc aagttcactc aaacctccac
     2041 gttcagcttt cgttaaatta tcaaacttac gttgagtgat taacttggcg tttagaagtt
     2101 gtctccaata gtttttcatc tttttgacta cttcttcact tggaacgtta tccgatttac
     2161 cacgattttt atcagaacgc gttaagacct tattgtctat tgaatcgtct ttaaggaaac
     2221 tttgtggaac aatgtgatcg acatcataat cacttaaacg attaatatct aattcttggt
     2281 ccacatacat gtctcttcca ttttggagat aatagagata gagcttttca ttttgcaatt
     2341 gagtattttc aacaggatgc tctttaagaa tctgacttcc taattctttg ataccttctt
     2401 cgattcgttt catacgctct cgcgaatttt tctggccctt ttgagttgtc tgattttcac
     2461 gtgccatttc aataacgata ttttctggct tatgccgccc cattactttg accaattcat
     2521 caacaacttt tacagtctgt aaaatacctt ttttaatagc agggctacca gctaaatttg
     2581 caatatgttc atgtaaacta tcgccttgtc cagacacttg tgctttttga atgtcttctt
     2641 taaatgtcaa actatcatca tggatcagct gcataaaatt gcgattggca aaaccatctg
     2701 atttcaaaaa atctaatatt gttttgccag attgcttatc cctaatacca ttaatcaatt
     2761 ttcgagacaa acgtccccaa ccagtataac ggcgacgttt aagctgtttc atcaccttat
     2821 catcaaagag gtgagcatat gttttaagtc tttcctcaat catctcccta tcttcaaata
     2881 aggtcaatgt taaaacaata tcctctaaga tatcttcatt ttcttcatta tccaaaaaat
     2941 ctttatcttt aataattttt agcaaatcat ggtaggtacc taatgaagca ttaaatctat
     3001 cttcaactcc tgaaatttca acactatcaa aacattctat ttttttgaaa taatcttctt
     3061 ttaattgctt aacggttact tttcgatttg ttttgaagag taaatcaaca atggctttct
     3121 tctgttcacc tgaaagaaat gctggttttc gcattccttc agtaacatat ttgacctttg
     3181 tcaattcgtt ataaaccgta aaatactcat aaagcaaact atgttttggt agtacttttt
     3241 catttggaag atttttatca aagtttgtca tgcgttcaat aaatgattga gctgaagcac
     3301 ctttatcgac aacttcttca aaattccatg gggtaattgt ttcttcagac ttccgagtca
     3361 tccatgcaaa acgactattg ccacgcgcca atggaccaac ataataagga attcgaaaag
     3421 tcaagatttt ttcaatcttc tcacgattgt cttttaaaaa tggataaaag tcttcttgtc
     3481 ttctcaaaat agcatgcagc tcacccaagt gaatttgatg gggaatagag ccgttgtcaa
     3541 aggtccgttg cttgcgcagc aaatcttcac gatttagttt caccaataat tcctcagtac
     3601 catccatttt ttctaaaatt ggtttgataa atttataaaa ttcttcttgg ctagctcccc
     3661 catcaatata acctgcatat ccgttttttg attgatcaaa aaagatttct ttatactttt
     3721 ctggaagttg ttgtcgaact aaagctttta aaagagtcaa gtcttgatga tgttcatcgt
     3781 agcgtttaat cattgaagct gataggggag ccttagttat ttcagtattt actcttagga
     3841 tatctgaaag taaaatagca tctgataaat tcttagctgc caaaaacaaa tcagcatatt
     3901 gatctccaat ttgcgccaat aaattatcta aatcatcatc gtaagtatct tttgaaagct
     3961 gtaatttagc atcttctgcc aaatcaaaat ttgatttaaa attaggggtc aaacccaatg
     4021 acaaagcaat gagattccca aataagccat ttttcttctc accggggagc tgagcaatga
     4081 gattttctaa tcgtcttgat ttactcaatc gtgcagaaag aatcgcttta gcatctactc
     4141 cacttgcgtt aatagggttt tcttcaaata attgattgta ggtttgtacc aactggataa
     4201 atagtttgtc cacatcacta ttatcaggat ttaaatctcc ctcaatcaaa aaatgaccac
     4261 gaaacttaat catatgcgct aaggccaaat agattaagcg caaatccgct ttatcagtag
     4321 aatctaccaa tttttttcgc agatgataga tagttggata tttctcatga taagcaactt
     4381 catctactat atttccaaaa ataggatgac gttcatgctt cttgtcttct tccaccaaaa
     4441 aagactcttc aagtcgatga aagaaactat catctacttt cgccatctca tttgaaaaaa
     4501 tctcctgtag ataacaaata cgattcttcc gacgtgtata ccttctacga gctgtccgtt
     4561 tgagtcgagt cgcttccgct gtctctccac tgtcaaataa aagagcccct ataagatttt
     4621 ttttgatact gtggcggtct gtatttccca gaaccttgaa ctttttagac ggaaccttat
     4681 attcatcagt gatcaccgcc catccgacgc tatttgtgcc gatatctaag cctattgagt
     4741 atttcttatc catttttgcc tcctcctcta gtaaaagtta aacaaaatta tttgtagagg
     4801 gaaaccgttg tggactccct gaatatatca tacgagcctt atgcatgccc gtaaagttat
     4861 ccagcaacca ctcatagacc tagggcagca gatagggacg acgtggtgtt agctgtgctc
     4921 tagaagctag cagagtttgt agaaacgcaa aaaggccatc cgtcaggatg gccttctgct
     4981 taatttgatg cctggcagtt tatggcgggc gtcctgcccg ccaccctccg ggccgttgct
     5041 tccttaagac ccactttcac atttaagttg tttttctaat ccgcatatga tcaattcaag
     5101 gccgaataag aaggctggct ctgcaccttg gtgatcaaat aattcgatag cttgtcgtaa
     5161 taatggcggc atactatcag tagtaggtgt ttccctttct tctttagcga cttgatgctc
     5221 ttgatcttcc aatacgcaac ctaaagtaaa atgccccaca gcgctgagtg catataatgc
     5281 attctctagt gaaaaacctt gttggcataa aaaggctaat tgattttcga gagtttcata
     5341 ctgtttttct gtaggccgtg tacctaaatg tacttttgct ccatcgcgat gacttagtaa
     5401 agcacatcta aaacttttag cgttattacg taaaaaatct tgccagcttt ccccttctaa
     5461 agggcaaaag tgagtatggt gcctatctaa catctcaatg gctaaggcgt cgagcaaagc
     5521 ccgcttattt tttacatgcc aatacaatgt aggctgctct acacctagct tctgggcgag
     5581 tttacgggtt gttaaacctt cgattccgac ctcattaagc agctctaatg cgctgttaat
     5641 cactttactt ttatctaatc tagacatcat taattcctaa tttttgttga cactctatca
     5701 ttgatagagt tattttacca ctccctatca gtgatagaga aaagtgaatc aaggaggaaa
     5761 aaaaaatggc tagacacccc tggggtatgg agcgatacga gcgcgtccga ctaaccaacc
     5821 ccgacaaagt cctatatcct gctacaggaa cgactaaggc cgaggttttt gattactatt
     5881 tgagcattgc gcaggtgatg gtgcctcata ttgccggacg tcccgttaca cgaaaacgtt
     5941 ggccaaatgg agtcgcggag gaggcgttct ttgagaaaca actggcttca tcggcaccaa
     6001 gttggttgga acgggggagt attacacata aatctggcac aacaacgtac cccattatca
     6061 atacgaggga ggggttagcc tgggtggcac aacaagcctc gcttgaggta catgtaccgc
     6121 aatggcgctt cgaggatggc gatcagggac cagctacccg gattgtgttc gacctagatc
     6181 caggtgaggg ggtaacgatg acgcaactat gcgagatagc tcacgaagtc cgcgcgctta
     6241 tgaccgatct cgatttagaa acatacccgc taacgtcggg ctcgaaaggg ctccacctat
     6301 acgtaccgtt ggctgagccg atcagcagcc gcggcgcctc ggtgctggca cggcgggttg
     6361 ctcaacagtt agaacaggca atgccaaaac tggttactgc aaccatgacg aaatcactgc
     6421 gtgccggaaa ggtgttcctc gactggagtc agaacaatgc agcgaagacg acgattgcgc
     6481 cttactccct tcgaggccgc gaccacccga cggtggcagc tccccgaacc tgggatgaaa
     6541 ttgcagaccc cgaacttcgt catctgcgct ttgacgaggt tttggaccgg ttagatgagt
     6601 atggtgacct cttggccccg cttgatgcgg acgcacctat tgcggacaaa ctgactactt
     6661 accgttctat gcgtgacgct tccaagaccc cagagcccgt tcctaaggag atccctaaaa
     6721 ccggaaataa cgacaaattc gtcattcaag aacaccatgc acgtcgactc cactacgatc
     6781 tccgcctgga acgcgacggt gtgctcgtgt ctttcgcggt ccctaagaac ctgcccgaaa
     6841 ccactgccga aaaccgactc gcggtgcaca ccgaagatca ccccatcgag tatttagcat
     6901 ttcatggctc gatccccaaa ggcgagtatg gcgccggaga catggttatt tgggacagtg
     6961 gttcttacga aactgagaaa ttccgggtgc cggaagaact ggataaccca gatgactcgc
     7021 acggcgaaat cattgtgacc ttgcatggcg agaaggtgga cggtcgttac gctctcattc
     7081 aaactaaggg taaaaattgg ctggcgcacc gcatgaagga ccaaaagaac gctcggccgg
     7141 aagatttcgc cccgatgctc gccactgagg gttccgtggc caaatacaaa gctaaacaat
     7201 gggcgttcga gggtaaatgg gatgggtacc gagtcattat tgatgctgat catgggcaac
     7261 tccagatccg ctcgcggacc ggccgcgaag tcacggggga atatcctcag ttcaaggctc
     7321 tcgctgccga tctcgctgag caccatgtgg tcctcgatgg cgaggcggtt gcgctggatg
     7381 aatccggtgt gccgagcttt gggcagatgc agaatcgcgc gcggagtacg cgggtggaat
     7441 tttgggcgtt tgatatcctg tggctggatg gccgctcact gctgcgggcc aagtattcag
     7501 atcgacgaaa aatcttggaa gcgctggccg atggcggagg cctgatcgtt ccggatcaac
     7561 tgccgggcga tggcccagaa gccatggaac atgttcggaa gaagcgcttt gaaggtgtcg
     7621 tcgccaaaaa atgggattcc acgtatcagc ccggtcgccg cagcagcagc tggatcaagg
     7681 ataagatctg gaatactcaa gaagttgtga tcggtgggtg gcgccagggc gaaggggggc
     7741 gcagcagtgg tatcggtgcc ttggtcttgg gtatcccagg ccccgaaggc ttgcagtttg
     7801 tgggccgcgt tggcaccggc tttaccgaaa aggaattgag caagctgaaa gatatgctga
     7861 aaccgctgca taccgatgaa agcccgttta acgcccccct gcccaaggtt gatgcccgcg
     7921 gcgtcacctt tgtccgcccg gaattggtcg gcgaagtccg ctatagcgaa cgcaccagtg
     7981 atggccgctt gcgccagccc agttggcgcg gcttgcgccc tgataagacc cccgatgaag
     8041 tcgtctggga ataatcacac aaggaggaaa aaaaaatgcg cagtatctgg aaagggagca
     8101 ttgcattcgg actcgtaaac gttccggtca aggtttattc cgcaaccgaa gaccatgaca
     8161 ttaaattcca tcaagtacat gcgaaggata atggacggat ccggtataaa cgggtgtgcg
     8221 aagtttgcgg agaggtggtc gaatatcgtg acatcaataa agccttcgaa tcggacgatg
     8281 gacaaatggt agtcatcacc gatgaggaca tcgcgacgct cccggaggag cgtagtcgcg
     8341 agatcgaagt tgttgaattt attccagcag aacaactcga tcctttaatg tacgataagt
     8401 cgtacttcct ggaaccggat tccaagtcct cgaaatctta tgttctcctc gcgaaaacct
     8461 tggcagagac agatcggatt gcgattgttc acttttccct gcggaacaaa agccggctcg
     8521 cagccctgcg ggtaaaagac ttcagcaagc gggatgtcat gatgattcac acactgctgt
     8581 ggccagacga aattcgggac cccgacttcc caatcctgga taaagaagtg cagatcaagc
     8641 ctgctgagtt aaagatggca ggccaagtcg tcgaatcgat gaccgatgat ttcaaacccg
     8701 atctgtacca tgacgactac caagaacagt tacgggagct ggtacaagca aaactcgagg
     8761 gaggagaggc ttttagcgtt gaggagcaac cagctgagtt agacgaagga acggaagacg
     8821 tgtccgactt gctggcaaag ttggaagcct ccgtcaaagc acggaaggga ggtaaaagtg
     8881 attcgaagga tgattccgac agtgagtctg attctaagga aagcaaatcg gacagtaaac
     8941 cagccaaaaa ggcaccggcg aagaaagcag cggctaagaa gtctaccgca aagaaagcgc
     9001 ccgctaaaaa ggctgctgcg aagaaatcgt gaaccaagta gtgacccgct tcgtgatgca
     9061 tggtgtttaa acttaccaag tagtgacccg cttcgtgatg catggtgttt aaacttaatt
     9121 aagcctccgg cctgcggcct gcgcgcttcg cttgccggtt ggacaccaag tggaaggcgg
     9181 gtcaaggctc gcgcagcgac cgcgcagcgg cttggccttg acgcgcctgg aacgacccaa
     9241 gcctatgcga gtgggggcag tcgaaggcga agcccgcccg cctgcccccc gagcctcacg
     9301 gcggcgagtg cgggggttcc aagggggcag cgccaccttg ggcaaggccg aaggccgcgc
     9361 agtcgatcaa caagccccgg aggggccact ttttgccgga gggggagccg cgccgaaggc
     9421 gtgggggaac cccgcagggg tgcccttctt tgggcaccaa agaactagat atagggcgaa
     9481 atgcgaaaga cttaaaaatc aacaacttaa aaaagggggg tacgcaacag ctcattgcgg
     9541 caccccccgc aatagctcat tgcgtaggtt aaagaaaatc tgtaattgac tgccactttt
     9601 acgcaacgca taattgttgt cgcgctgccg aaaagttgca gctgattgcg catggtgccg
     9661 caaccgtgcg gcaccctacc gcatggagat aagcatggcc acgcagtcca gagaaatcgg
     9721 cattcaagcc aagaacaagc ccggtcactg ggtgcaaacg gaacgcaaag cgcatgaggc
     9781 gtgggccggg cttattgcga ggaaacccac ggcggcaatg ctgctgcatc acctcgtggc
     9841 gcagatgggc caccagaacg ccgtggtggt cagccagaag acactttcca agctcatcgg
     9901 acgttctttg cggacggtcc aatacgcagt caaggacttg gtggccgagc gctggatctc
     9961 cgtcgtgaag ctcaacggcc ccggcaccgt gtcggcctac gtggtcaatg accgcgtggc
    10021 gtggggccag ccccgcgacc agttgcgcct gtcggtgttc agtgccgccg tggtggttga
    10081 tcacgacgac caggacgaat cgctgttggg gcatggcgac ctgcgccgca tcccgaccct
    10141 gtatccgggc gagcagcaac taccgaccgg ccccggcgag gagccgccca gccagcccgg
    10201 cattccgggc atggaaccag acctgccagc cttgaccgaa acggaggaat gggaacggcg
    10261 cgggcagcag cgcctgccga tgcccgatga gccgtgtttt ctggacgatg gcgagccgtt
    10321 ggagccgccg acacgggtca cgctgccgcg ccggtagcac ttgggttgcg cagcaacccg
    10381 taagtgcgct gttccagact atcggctgta gttaattaag cggccgcgag cgtagcgacc
    10441 gagtgagcta gctatttgtt tatttttcta aatacattca aatatgtatc cgctcatgag
    10501 acaataaccc tgttaaaatg cgtggatctc catcaggcag tttcccagac attactcacc
    10561 cgtccgccac tcgtcagcaa agaagcaagc ttagatcgac ctgcaggggg gggggggaaa
    10621 gccacgttgt gtctcaaaat ctctgatgtt acattgcaca agataaaaat atatcatcat
    10681 gaacaataaa actgtctgct tacataaaca gtaatacaag gggtgttatg agccatattc
    10741 aacgggaaac gtcttgctcg aggccgcgat taaattccaa catggatgct gatttatatg
    10801 ggtataaatg ggctcgcgat aatgtcgggc aatcaggtgc gacaatctat cgattgtatg
    10861 ggaagcccga tgcgccagag ttgtttctga aacatggcaa aggtagcgtt gccaatgatg
    10921 ttacagatga gatggtcaga ctaaactggc tgacggaatt tatgcctctt ccgaccatca
    10981 agcattttat ccgtactcct gatgatgcat ggttactcac cactgcgatc cccgggaaaa
    11041 cagcattcca ggtattagaa gaatatcctg attcaggtga aaatattgtt gatgcgctgg
    11101 cagtgttcct gcgccggttg cattcgattc ctgtttgtaa ttgtcctttt aacagcgatc
    11161 gcgtatttcg cctcgctcag gcgcaatcac gaatgaataa cggtttggtt gatgcgagtg
    11221 attttgatga cgagcgtaat ggctggcctg ttgaacaagt ctggaaagaa atgcataagc
    11281 ttttgccatt ctcaccggat tcagtcgtca ctcatggtga tttctcactt gataacctta
    11341 tttttgacga ggggaaatta ataggttgta ttgatgttgg acgagtcgga atcgcagacc
    11401 gataccagga tcttgccatc ctatggaact gcctcggtga gttttctcct tcattacaga
    11461 aacggctttt tcaaaaatat ggtattgata atcctgatat gaataaattg cagtttcatt
    11521 tgatgctcga tgagtttttc taatcagggg ataacgcagg aaagaacatg tgagcaa
//
