# Supplementary material for: Heterologous Cas9 and non-homologous end joining as a Potentially Organism-Agnostic Knockout (POAK) system in bacteria
Source: bioRxiv preprint, doi:10.1101/601971, version 2 (2021-10-06)
Supplement: Plasmid Sequences [file 601971_file03.zip › SuppFileA1/IP_294.gb]

LOCUS       IP_294                 15352 bp ds-DNA     circular     05-JAN-2019
DEFINITION  gpPOAKmanPTSIICw1.
ACCESSION   urn.local...2n-9z01nbi
KEYWORDS    .
SOURCE      
  ORGANISM  .
FEATURES             Location/Qualifiers
     misc_feature    complement(1..80)
                     /ApEinfo_revcolor="#b4abac"
                     /ApEinfo_fwdcolor="#b4abac"
                     /label="Backbone"
     misc_feature    complement(28..33)
                     /ApEinfo_revcolor="#ff9ccd"
                     /ApEinfo_fwdcolor="#ff9ccd"
                     /label="-35"
     terminator      complement(37..80)
                     /ApEinfo_revcolor="#84b0dc"
                     /ApEinfo_fwdcolor="#84b0dc"
                     /label="rrnB_T1_terminator"
     misc_feature    complement(81..88)
                     /ApEinfo_revcolor="#7ea7d8"
                     /ApEinfo_fwdcolor="#7ea7d8"
                     /label="PacI"
     misc_feature    complement(129..1085)
                     /ApEinfo_revcolor="#85dae9"
                     /ApEinfo_fwdcolor="#85dae9"
                     /label="Ku_MYCS2_pcc7002 optimized"
     misc_feature    complement(342..347)
                     /Recognition_pattern="GAAGAC(2/6)"
                     /annotation_group="GAAGAC"
                     /label="BbsI"
                     /note="Geneious type: restriction site"
     misc_feature    847..852
                     /Recognition_pattern="GCGATG(10/14)"
                     /annotation_group="GCGATG"
                     /label="BtgZI"
                     /note="Geneious type: restriction site"
     misc_feature    complement(1008..1013)
                     /Recognition_pattern="GAAGAC(2/6)"
                     /annotation_group="GAAGAC"
                     /label="BbsI"
                     /note="Geneious type: restriction site"
     misc_feature    complement(1086..1100)
                     /ApEinfo_revcolor="#ff0087"
                     /ApEinfo_fwdcolor="#ff0087"
                     /label="RBS"
     misc_feature    complement(1107..3395)
                     /ApEinfo_revcolor="#b1ff67"
                     /ApEinfo_fwdcolor="#b1ff67"
                     /label="LigD_MYCS2"
     misc_feature    complement(1589..1594)
                     /Recognition_pattern="GCGATG(10/14)"
                     /annotation_group="GCGATG"
                     /label="BtgZI"
                     /note="Geneious type: restriction site"
     misc_feature    complement(2303..2305)
                     /ApEinfo_revcolor="#d6b295"
                     /ApEinfo_fwdcolor="#d6b295"
                     /label="BsmBI site"
     misc_feature    complement(2327..2332)
                     /Recognition_pattern="ACCTGC(4/8)"
                     /annotation_group="ACCTGC"
                     /label="BspMI, BfuAI"
                     /note="Geneious type: restriction site"
     misc_feature    complement(2386..2397)
                     /ApEinfo_revcolor="#faac61"
                     /ApEinfo_fwdcolor="#faac61"
                     /label="BsmBI Site"
     misc_feature    complement(2692..2697)
                     /Recognition_pattern="GAAGAC(2/6)"
                     /annotation_group="GAAGAC"
                     /label="BbsI"
                     /note="Geneious type: restriction site"
     misc_feature    3264..3270
                     /Recognition_pattern="CACCTGC(4/8)"
                     /annotation_group="CACCTGC"
                     /label="AarI"
                     /note="Geneious type: restriction site"
     misc_feature    3265..3270
                     /Recognition_pattern="ACCTGC(4/8)"
                     /annotation_group="ACCTGC"
                     /label="BspMI, BfuAI"
                     /note="Geneious type: restriction site"
     misc_feature    complement(3396..3410)
                     /ApEinfo_revcolor="#ff0087"
                     /ApEinfo_fwdcolor="#ff0087"
                     /label="RBS"
     misc_feature    complement(3413..3490)
                     /ApEinfo_revcolor="#ffef86"
                     /ApEinfo_fwdcolor="#ffef86"
                     /label="tetA promoter element"
     misc_feature    3420..3426
                     /ApEinfo_revcolor="#b1ff67"
                     /ApEinfo_fwdcolor="#b1ff67"
                     /label="-35 Pr1"
     misc_feature    complement(3421..3441)
                     /ApEinfo_revcolor="#d6b295"
                     /ApEinfo_fwdcolor="#d6b295"
                     /label="O2"
     misc_feature    3439
                     /ApEinfo_revcolor="#d6b295"
                     /ApEinfo_fwdcolor="#d6b295"
                     /label="tetA tss"
     misc_feature    3441..3446
                     /ApEinfo_revcolor="#84b0dc"
                     /ApEinfo_fwdcolor="#84b0dc"
                     /label="-35 Pr2"
     misc_feature    3444..3449
                     /ApEinfo_revcolor="#85dae9"
                     /ApEinfo_fwdcolor="#85dae9"
                     /label="-10 Pr1"
     misc_feature    complement(3445..3450)
                     /ApEinfo_revcolor="#ffef86"
                     /ApEinfo_fwdcolor="#ffef86"
                     /label="-10 Pa"
     misc_feature    complement(3451..3469)
                     /ApEinfo_revcolor="#f8d3a9"
                     /ApEinfo_fwdcolor="#f8d3a9"
                     /label="O1"
     misc_feature    3464..3469
                     /ApEinfo_revcolor="#d59687"
                     /ApEinfo_fwdcolor="#d59687"
                     /label="-10 Pr2"
     misc_feature    complement(3468..3474)
                     /ApEinfo_revcolor="#85dae9"
                     /ApEinfo_fwdcolor="#85dae9"
                     /label="-35 Pa"
     misc_feature    3476
                     /ApEinfo_revcolor="#9eafd2"
                     /ApEinfo_fwdcolor="#9eafd2"
                     /label="tetR TSS"
     gene            3491..4117
                     /ApEinfo_revcolor="#ffef86"
                     /ApEinfo_fwdcolor="#ffef86"
                     /label="tetR"
     misc_feature    complement(3770..3775)
                     /Recognition_pattern="GCGATG(10/14)"
                     /annotation_group="GCGATG"
                     /label="BtgZI"
                     /note="Geneious type: restriction site"
     misc_feature    3774..3779
                     /Recognition_pattern="GCGATG(10/14)"
                     /annotation_group="GCGATG"
                     /label="BtgZI"
                     /note="Geneious type: restriction site"
     PCR_primer      3907..3931
                     /ApEinfo_revcolor="#85dae9"
                     /ApEinfo_fwdcolor="#85dae9"
                     /label="GCATTTTACTTTAGGTTGCGTATTG"
     source          4118..4684
                     /ApEinfo_revcolor="#b1ff67"
                     /ApEinfo_fwdcolor="#b1ff67"
     terminator      4138..4225
                     /ApEinfo_revcolor="#9eafd2"
                     /ApEinfo_fwdcolor="#9eafd2"
                     /label="rrnBT2 term"
     primer_bind     complement(4213..4235)
                     /Pair_Dimer_Tm="None"
                     /Product_Size=11075
                     /Mismatches=0
                     /Extension="CACCACAGCTCTTCG"
                     /created_by="primer3"
                     /annotation_group="1010511167457982922975-f841-4646-8186-d
                     5585775c092"
                     /%GC="47.8"
                     /Tm="63.0"
                     /Hairpin_Tm="45.3"
                     /Self_Dimer_Tm="17.6"
                     /Sequence="GCTAGCAGAGTTTGTAGAAACGC"
                     /label="IP_P_625"
     Junction        4234
                     /Reads_using=2
                     /Reads_supporting_discovery=2
                     /Junction_Type="Rearrangement (inversion)"
                     /Rearrangement_Distance=250
                     /Junction_Source="11118-"
                     /Junction_Destination="10868+"
                     /ID="junction 2"
                     /label="junction 2"
     Junction        4235
                     /Reads_using=2
                     /Reads_supporting_discovery=2
                     /Junction_Type="Rearrangement (inversion)"
                     /Rearrangement_Distance=250
                     /Junction_Source="11117+"
                     /Junction_Destination="10867-"
                     /ID="junction 1"
                     /label="junction 1"
     misc_feature    <4236..>4483
                     /Source="referenceToDocument: urn:local:.:1a-71ucs8c"
                     /label="enolase promoter (concatenated sequence 2)
                     (reversed)"
                     /note="Geneious type: Concatenated sequence"
     misc_feature    4236..4255
                     /created_by="primer3"
                     /%GC="50.0"
                     /Tm="58.4"
                     /Hairpin_Tm="None"
                     /Self_Dimer_Tm="None"
                     /Pair_Dimer_Tm="None"
                     /Sequence="AAACGTAACCTCCTCCTCGT"
                     /Product_Size=248
                     /annotation_group="1703314583716186a65d069-180f-49c5-8f08-
                     0d69dcbbd9f7enolase promoter (reversed)"
                     /Extension="CACCACAGCTCTTCGAGC"
                     /label="248 R"
                     /note="Geneious type: primer_bind_reverse"
     misc_feature    4236..4255
                     /Pair_Dimer_Tm="None"
                     /Product_Size=248
                     /Mismatches=0
                     /Extension="CACCACAGCTCTTCGAGC"
                     /created_by="primer3"
                     /annotation_group="2905217782194766de3379f-ad61-474f-9de7-
                     afc437461551"
                     /%GC="50.0"
                     /Tm="61.7"
                     /Hairpin_Tm="None"
                     /Self_Dimer_Tm="None"
                     /Sequence="AAACGTAACCTCCTCCTCGT"
                     /label="IP_P_622"
                     /note="Geneious type: primer_bind_reverse"
     source          <4236..>4483
                     /organism="Weissella confusa"
                     /mol_type="genomic DNA"
                     /strain="DSM 20196"
                     /isolation_source="fermented sausages"
                     /culture_collection="DSM:20196"
                     /db_xref="taxon:1583"
                     /collection_date=1969
     motif1          complement(4306..4334)
                     /Mismatches=4
                     /%_Identity="86.20689655172414"
                     /Motif="TTGACAN(17)TATAAT"
                     /annotation_group="Sig70: 139,781 <- 139,809"
                     /label="Sig70"
     motif1          4410..4438
                     /Mismatches=4
                     /%_Identity="86.20689655172414"
                     /Motif="TTGACAN(17)TATAAT"
                     /annotation_group="Sig70: 139,885 -> 139,913"
                     /label="Sig70"
     motif1          complement(4436..4464)
                     /Mismatches=4
                     /%_Identity="86.20689655172414"
                     /Motif="TTGACAN(17)TATAAT"
                     /annotation_group="Sig70: 139,911 <- 139,939"
                     /label="Sig70"
     primer_bind     complement(4455..4483)
                     /created_by="primer3"
                     /%GC="27.6"
                     /Tm="57.4"
                     /Hairpin_Tm="36.1"
                     /Self_Dimer_Tm="None"
                     /Pair_Dimer_Tm="None"
                     /Sequence="ACTTGTTTTAAAAGTATAGTTATCTGGGA"
                     /Product_Size=248
                     /annotation_group="170331402072391a6c83395-d92a-4cd7-9000-
                     e09b7d394042enolase promoter (reversed)"
                     /Extension="CACCACAGCTCTTCGCTC"
                     /label="1 F"
     misc_feature    4484..4505
                     /Pair_Dimer_Tm="None"
                     /Product_Size=11075
                     /Mismatches=0
                     /Extension="CACCACAGCTCTTCG"
                     /created_by="primer3"
                     /annotation_group="10105061849288564c171b-88c3-4f99-ac0a-8
                     324cfc5e03b"
                     /%GC="40.9"
                     /Tm="59.1"
                     /Hairpin_Tm="None"
                     /Self_Dimer_Tm="None"
                     /Sequence="GAGGAGGCAAAAATGGATAAGA"
                     /label="IP_P_624"
                     /note="Geneious type: primer_bind_reverse"
     Junction        4484
                     /Reads_using=2
                     /Reads_supporting_discovery=2
                     /Junction_Type="Rearrangement (inversion)"
                     /Rearrangement_Distance=250
                     /Junction_Source="10868-"
                     /Junction_Destination="11118+"
                     /ID="junction 2"
                     /label="junction 2"
     Junction        4485
                     /Reads_using=2
                     /Reads_supporting_discovery=2
                     /Junction_Type="Rearrangement (inversion)"
                     /Rearrangement_Distance=250
                     /Junction_Source="10867+"
                     /Junction_Destination="11117-"
                     /ID="junction 1"
                     /label="junction 1"
     CDS             4496..4684
                     /ApEinfo_revcolor="#ff9ccd"
                     /ApEinfo_fwdcolor="#ff9ccd"
                     /label="cas9"
     CDS             4685..8602
                     /ApEinfo_revcolor="#ff9ccd"
                     /ApEinfo_fwdcolor="#ff9ccd"
                     /label="cas9"
     source          4685..9026
                     /ApEinfo_revcolor="#b1ff67"
                     /ApEinfo_fwdcolor="#b1ff67"
     misc_feature    4820..4825
                     /Recognition_pattern="GAAGAC(2/6)"
                     /annotation_group="GAAGAC"
                     /label="BbsI"
                     /note="Geneious type: restriction site"
     misc_feature    complement(5573..5578)
                     /Recognition_pattern="ACCTGC(4/8)"
                     /annotation_group="ACCTGC"
                     /label="BspMI, BfuAI"
                     /note="Geneious type: restriction site"
     misc_feature    5766..5771
                     /Recognition_pattern="GAAGAC(2/6)"
                     /annotation_group="GAAGAC"
                     /label="BbsI"
                     /note="Geneious type: restriction site"
     misc_feature    5774..5779
                     /Recognition_pattern="GAAGAC(2/6)"
                     /annotation_group="GAAGAC"
                     /label="BbsI"
                     /note="Geneious type: restriction site"
     misc_feature    6611..6616
                     /Recognition_pattern="GAAGAC(2/6)"
                     /annotation_group="GAAGAC"
                     /label="BbsI"
                     /note="Geneious type: restriction site"
     misc_feature    8527..8551
                     /label="/ApEinfo_revcolor=#84b0dc
                     /ApEinfo_fwdcolor=#84b0dc"
     promoter        8607..8660
                     /ApEinfo_revcolor="#b4abac"
                     /ApEinfo_fwdcolor="#b4abac"
                     /label="tracrRNA promoter"
     precursor_RNA   8667..8755
                     /ApEinfo_revcolor="#75c6a9"
                     /ApEinfo_fwdcolor="#75c6a9"
                     /label="tracrRNA precursor"
     terminator      8734..8755
                     /ApEinfo_revcolor="#b4abac"
                     /ApEinfo_fwdcolor="#b4abac"
                     /label="tracrRNA terminator"
     terminator      complement(8786..8827)
                     /ApEinfo_revcolor="#9eafd2"
                     /ApEinfo_fwdcolor="#9eafd2"
     promoter        8884..8948
                     /ApEinfo_revcolor="#b4abac"
                     /ApEinfo_fwdcolor="#b4abac"
                     /label="J23100 promoter"
     misc_feature    8949..8967
                     /Original_Bases="GAGACCGACTGAGGTCTC"
                     /label="GAGACCGACTGAGGTCTC"
                     /note="Geneious type: Editing History Replacement"
     misc_RNA        complement(<8949..>8968)
                     /created_by="isaacnplant"
                     /Color="#33ffff"
                     /modified_by="isaacnplant"
                     /label="IP_P_1001"
     misc_RNA        <8949..8968
                     /created_by="isaacnplant"
                     /Color="#0077ee"
                     /modified_by="isaacnplant"
                     /label="IP_P_1000"
     misc_RNA        8949..8968
                     /created_by="isaacnplant"
                     /label="WC_mannose1"
     misc_feature    8969..9004
                     /ApEinfo_revcolor="#c6c9d1"
                     /ApEinfo_fwdcolor="#c6c9d1"
                     /label="repeat"
     misc_feature    9003..9008
                     /Recognition_pattern="ACCTGC(4/8)"
                     /annotation_group="ACCTGC"
                     /label="BspMI, BfuAI"
                     /note="Geneious type: restriction site"
     misc_feature    9031..9036
                     /Recognition_pattern="GCGATG(10/14)"
                     /annotation_group="GCGATG"
                     /label="BtgZI"
                     /note="Geneious type: restriction site"
     misc_feature    complement(9176..9183)
                     /ApEinfo_revcolor="#7ea7d8"
                     /ApEinfo_fwdcolor="#7ea7d8"
                     /label="NotI"
     misc_feature    9184..9233
                     /ApEinfo_revcolor="#b1ff67"
                     /ApEinfo_fwdcolor="#b1ff67"
                     /label="Homologous Recombination Cas9"
     misc_feature    9184..9233
                     /ApEinfo_revcolor="#b7e6d7"
                     /ApEinfo_fwdcolor="#b7e6d7"
                     /label="MCS"
     misc_feature    9184..9233
                     /ApEinfo_revcolor="#75c6a9"
                     /ApEinfo_fwdcolor="#75c6a9"
                     /label="MCS"
     misc_feature    9184..9225
                     /ApEinfo_revcolor="#85dae9"
                     /ApEinfo_fwdcolor="#85dae9"
                     /label="terminator"
     source          9234..15293
                     /ApEinfo_revcolor="#85dae9"
                     /ApEinfo_fwdcolor="#85dae9"
     Junction        9302^9303
                     /Reads_using=3
                     /Reads_supporting_discovery=3
                     /Junction_Type="Insertion"
                     /Insertion_Size=3
                     /Insertion="ACA"
                     /ID="junction 1"
                     /label="ACA"
     CDS             9563..10300
                     /ApEinfo_revcolor="#b1ff67"
                     /ApEinfo_fwdcolor="#b1ff67"
                     /label="ErR frame 2"
     CDS             10421..10891
                     /ApEinfo_revcolor="#d59687"
                     /ApEinfo_fwdcolor="#d59687"
                     /label="Rep1"
     misc_feature    complement(10537..10542)
                     /Recognition_pattern="CGTCTC(1/5)"
                     /annotation_group="CGTCTC"
                     /label="BsmBI"
                     /note="Geneious type: restriction site"
     misc_feature    11394..11399
                     /Recognition_pattern="GAAGAC(2/6)"
                     /annotation_group="GAAGAC"
                     /label="BbsI"
                     /note="Geneious type: restriction site"
     CDS             11884..13374
                     /ApEinfo_revcolor="#b7e6d7"
                     /ApEinfo_fwdcolor="#b7e6d7"
                     /label="Rep2"
     misc_feature    13031..13036
                     /Recognition_pattern="GCGATG(10/14)"
                     /annotation_group="GCGATG"
                     /label="BtgZI"
                     /note="Geneious type: restriction site"
     gene            complement(13868..14083)
                     /ApEinfo_revcolor="#9eafd2"
                     /ApEinfo_fwdcolor="#9eafd2"
                     /label="CAT/CamR (659 - 444)"
     misc_feature    14188..14193
                     /Recognition_pattern="CGTCTC(1/5)"
                     /annotation_group="CGTCTC"
                     /label="BsmBI"
                     /note="Geneious type: restriction site"
     rep_origin      14445..15284
                     /ApEinfo_revcolor="#c6c9d1"
                     /ApEinfo_fwdcolor="#c6c9d1"
                     /label="p15A_origin"
     source          15294..15352
                     /ApEinfo_revcolor="#85dae9"
                     /ApEinfo_fwdcolor="#85dae9"
ORIGIN      
        1 gtcctactca ggagagcgtt caccgacaaa caacagataa aacgaaaggc ccagtctttc
       61 gactgagcct ttcgttttat ttaattaagt ttaaacacca tgcatcacga agcgggtcac
      121 tacttggttc acgatttctt cgcagcagcc tttttagcgg gcgctttctt tgcggtagac
      181 ttcttagccg ctgctttctt cgccggtgcc tttttggctg gtttactgtc cgatttgctt
      241 tccttagaat cagactcact gtcggaatca tccttcgaat cacttttacc tcccttccgt
      301 gctttgacgg aggcttccaa ctttgccagc aagtcggaca cgtcttccgt tccttcgtct
      361 aactcagctg gttgctcctc aacgctaaaa gcctctcctc cctcgagttt tgcttgtacc
      421 agctcccgta actgttcttg gtagtcgtca tggtacagat cgggtttgaa atcatcggtc
      481 atcgattcga cgacttggcc tgccatcttt aactcagcag gcttgatctg cacttcttta
      541 tccaggattg ggaagtcggg gtcccgaatt tcgtctggcc acagcagtgt gtgaatcatc
      601 atgacatccc gcttgctgaa gtcttttacc cgcagggctg cgagccggct tttgttccgc
      661 agggaaaagt gaacaatcgc aatccgatct gtctctgcca aggttttcgc gaggagaaca
      721 taagatttcg aggacttgga atccggttcc aggaagtacg acttatcgta cattaaagga
      781 tcgagttgtt ctgctggaat aaattcaaca acttcgatct cgcgactacg ctcctccggg
      841 agcgtcgcga tgtcctcatc ggtgatgact accatttgtc catcgtccga ttcgaaggct
      901 ttattgatgt cacgatattc gaccacctct ccgcaaactt cgcacacccg tttataccgg
      961 atccgtccat tatccttcgc atgtacttga tggaatttaa tgtcatggtc ttcggttgcg
     1021 gaataaacct tgaccggaac gtttacgagt ccgaatgcaa tgctcccttt ccagatactg
     1081 cgcatttttt tttcctcctt gtgtgattat tcccagacga cttcatcggg ggtcttatca
     1141 gggcgcaagc cgcgccaact gggctggcgc aagcggccat cactggtgcg ttcgctatag
     1201 cggacttcgc cgaccaattc cgggcggaca aaggtgacgc cgcgggcatc aaccttgggc
     1261 aggggggcgt taaacgggct ttcatcggta tgcagcggtt tcagcatatc tttcagcttg
     1321 ctcaattcct tttcggtaaa gccggtgcca acgcggccca caaactgcaa gccttcgggg
     1381 cctgggatac ccaagaccaa ggcaccgata ccactgctgc gccccccttc gccctggcgc
     1441 cacccaccga tcacaacttc ttgagtattc cagatcttat ccttgatcca gctgctgctg
     1501 cggcgaccgg gctgatacgt ggaatcccat tttttggcga cgacaccttc aaagcgcttc
     1561 ttccgaacat gttccatggc ttctgggcca tcgcccggca gttgatccgg aacgatcagg
     1621 cctccgccat cggccagcgc ttccaagatt tttcgtcgat ctgaatactt ggcccgcagc
     1681 agtgagcggc catccagcca caggatatca aacgcccaaa attccacccg cgtactccgc
     1741 gcgcgattct gcatctgccc aaagctcggc acaccggatt catccagcgc aaccgcctcg
     1801 ccatcgagga ccacatggtg ctcagcgaga tcggcagcga gagccttgaa ctgaggatat
     1861 tcccccgtga cttcgcggcc ggtccgcgag cggatctgga gttgcccatg atcagcatca
     1921 ataatgactc ggtacccatc ccatttaccc tcgaacgccc attgtttagc tttgtatttg
     1981 gccacggaac cctcagtggc gagcatcggg gcgaaatctt ccggccgagc gttcttttgg
     2041 tccttcatgc ggtgcgccag ccaattttta cccttagttt gaatgagagc gtaacgaccg
     2101 tccaccttct cgccatgcaa ggtcacaatg atttcgccgt gcgagtcatc tgggttatcc
     2161 agttcttccg gcacccggaa tttctcagtt tcgtaagaac cactgtccca aataaccatg
     2221 tctccggcgc catactcgcc tttggggatc gagccatgaa atgctaaata ctcgatgggg
     2281 tgatcttcgg tgtgcaccgc gagtcggttt tcggcagtgg tttcgggcag gttcttaggg
     2341 accgcgaaag acacgagcac accgtcgcgt tccaggcgga gatcgtagtg gagtcgacgt
     2401 gcatggtgtt cttgaatgac gaatttgtcg ttatttccgg ttttagggat ctccttagga
     2461 acgggctctg gggtcttgga agcgtcacgc atagaacggt aagtagtcag tttgtccgca
     2521 ataggtgcgt ccgcatcaag cggggccaag aggtcaccat actcatctaa ccggtccaaa
     2581 acctcgtcaa agcgcagatg acgaagttcg gggtctgcaa tttcatccca ggttcgggga
     2641 gctgccaccg tcgggtggtc gcggcctcga agggagtaag gcgcaatcgt cgtcttcgct
     2701 gcattgttct gactccagtc gaggaacacc tttccggcac gcagtgattt cgtcatggtt
     2761 gcagtaacca gttttggcat tgcctgttct aactgttgag caacccgccg tgccagcacc
     2821 gaggcgccgc ggctgctgat cggctcagcc aacggtacgt ataggtggag ccctttcgag
     2881 cccgacgtta gcgggtatgt ttctaaatcg agatcggtca taagcgcgcg gacttcgtga
     2941 gctatctcgc atagttgcgt catcgttacc ccctcacctg gatctaggtc gaacacaatc
     3001 cgggtagctg gtccctgatc gccatcctcg aagcgccatt gcggtacatg tacctcaagc
     3061 gaggcttgtt gtgccaccca ggctaacccc tccctcgtat tgataatggg gtacgttgtt
     3121 gtgccagatt tatgtgtaat actcccccgt tccaaccaac ttggtgccga tgaagccagt
     3181 tgtttctcaa agaacgcctc ctccgcgact ccatttggcc aacgttttcg tgtaacggga
     3241 cgtccggcaa tatgaggcac catcacctgc gcaatgctca aatagtaatc aaaaacctcg
     3301 gccttagtcg ttcctgtagc aggatatagg actttgtcgg ggttggttag tcggacgcgc
     3361 tcgtatcgct ccatacccca ggggtgtcta gccatttttt tttcctcctt gattcacttt
     3421 tctctatcac tgatagggag tggtaaaata actctatcaa tgatagagtg tcaacaaaaa
     3481 ttaggaatta atgatgtcta gattagataa aagtaaagtg attaacagcg cattagagct
     3541 gcttaatgag gtcggaatcg aaggtttaac aacccgtaaa ctcgcccaga agctaggtgt
     3601 agagcagcct acattgtatt ggcatgtaaa aaataagcgg gctttgctcg acgccttagc
     3661 cattgagatg ttagataggc accatactca cttttgccct ttagaagggg aaagctggca
     3721 agatttttta cgtaataacg ctaaaagttt tagatgtgct ttactaagtc atcgcgatgg
     3781 agcaaaagta catttaggta cacggcctac agaaaaacag tatgaaactc tcgaaaatca
     3841 attagccttt ttatgccaac aaggtttttc actagagaat gcattatatg cactcagcgc
     3901 tgtggggcat tttactttag gttgcgtatt ggaagatcaa gagcatcaag tcgctaaaga
     3961 agaaagggaa acacctacta ctgatagtat gccgccatta ttacgacaag ctatcgaatt
     4021 atttgatcac caaggtgcag agccagcctt cttattcggc cttgaattga tcatatgcgg
     4081 attagaaaaa caacttaaat gtgaaagtgg gtcttaagga agcaacggcc cggagggtgg
     4141 cgggcaggac gcccgccata aactgccagg catcaaatta agcagaaggc catcctgacg
     4201 gatggccttt ttgcgtttct acaaactctg ctagcaaacg taacctcctc ctcgttggtc
     4261 tgcttatgtt gtttatatat ataagtctac acaacattgc atgacataac agtcggggat
     4321 gtaacaaacg taaaacggaa tagttgcttc agagtaacga taagcgtttc acagacggtt
     4381 caaacaaaaa gcaagaaagc cgattaaatg caacataacg tgtgaattat gttacaatat
     4441 atgacaaggg atattcccag ataactatac ttttaaaaca agtgaggagg caaaaatgga
     4501 taagaaatac tcaataggct tagatatcgg cacaaatagc gtcggatggg cggtgatcac
     4561 tgatgaatat aaggttccgt ctaaaaagtt caaggttctg ggaaatacag accgccacag
     4621 tatcaaaaaa aatcttatag gggctctttt atttgacagt ggagagacag cggaagcgac
     4681 tcgactcaaa cggacagctc gtagaaggta tacacgtcgg aagaatcgta tttgttatct
     4741 acaggagatt ttttcaaatg agatggcgaa agtagatgat agtttctttc atcgacttga
     4801 agagtctttt ttggtggaag aagacaagaa gcatgaacgt catcctattt ttggaaatat
     4861 agtagatgaa gttgcttatc atgagaaata tccaactatc tatcatctgc gaaaaaaatt
     4921 ggtagattct actgataaag cggatttgcg cttaatctat ttggccttag cgcatatgat
     4981 taagtttcgt ggtcattttt tgattgaggg agatttaaat cctgataata gtgatgtgga
     5041 caaactattt atccagttgg tacaaaccta caatcaatta tttgaagaaa accctattaa
     5101 cgcaagtgga gtagatgcta aagcgattct ttctgcacga ttgagtaaat caagacgatt
     5161 agaaaatctc attgctcagc tccccggtga gaagaaaaat ggcttatttg ggaatctcat
     5221 tgctttgtca ttgggtttga cccctaattt taaatcaaat tttgatttgg cagaagatgc
     5281 taaattacag ctttcaaaag atacttacga tgatgattta gataatttat tggcgcaaat
     5341 tggagatcaa tatgctgatt tgtttttggc agctaagaat ttatcagatg ctattttact
     5401 ttcagatatc ctaagagtaa atactgaaat aactaaggct cccctatcag cttcaatgat
     5461 taaacgctac gatgaacatc atcaagactt gactctttta aaagctttag ttcgacaaca
     5521 acttccagaa aagtataaag aaatcttttt tgatcaatca aaaaacggat atgcaggtta
     5581 tattgatggg ggagctagcc aagaagaatt ttataaattt atcaaaccaa ttttagaaaa
     5641 aatggatggt actgaggaat tattggtgaa actaaatcgt gaagatttgc tgcgcaagca
     5701 acggaccttt gacaacggct ctattcccca tcaaattcac ttgggtgagc tgcatgctat
     5761 tttgagaaga caagaagact tttatccatt tttaaaagac aatcgtgaga agattgaaaa
     5821 aatcttgact tttcgaattc cttattatgt tggtccattg gcgcgtggca atagtcgttt
     5881 tgcatggatg actcggaagt ctgaagaaac aattacccca tggaattttg aagaagttgt
     5941 cgataaaggt gcttcagctc aatcatttat tgaacgcatg acaaactttg ataaaaatct
     6001 tccaaatgaa aaagtactac caaaacatag tttgctttat gagtatttta cggtttataa
     6061 cgaattgaca aaggtcaaat atgttactga aggaatgcga aaaccagcat ttctttcagg
     6121 tgaacagaag aaagccattg ttgatttact cttcaaaaca aatcgaaaag taaccgttaa
     6181 gcaattaaaa gaagattatt tcaaaaaaat agaatgtttt gatagtgttg aaatttcagg
     6241 agttgaagat agatttaatg cttcattagg tacctaccat gatttgctaa aaattattaa
     6301 agataaagat tttttggata atgaagaaaa tgaagatatc ttagaggata ttgttttaac
     6361 attgacctta tttgaagata gggagatgat tgaggaaaga cttaaaacat atgctcacct
     6421 ctttgatgat aaggtgatga aacagcttaa acgtcgccgt tatactggtt ggggacgttt
     6481 gtctcgaaaa ttgattaatg gtattaggga taagcaatct ggcaaaacaa tattagattt
     6541 tttgaaatca gatggttttg ccaatcgcaa ttttatgcag ctgatccatg atgatagttt
     6601 gacatttaaa gaagacattc aaaaagcaca agtgtctgga caaggcgata gtttacatga
     6661 acatattgca aatttagctg gtagccctgc tattaaaaaa ggtattttac agactgtaaa
     6721 agttgttgat gaattggtca aagtaatggg gcggcataag ccagaaaata tcgttattga
     6781 aatggcacgt gaaaatcaga caactcaaaa gggccagaaa aattcgcgag agcgtatgaa
     6841 acgaatcgaa gaaggtatca aagaattagg aagtcagatt cttaaagagc atcctgttga
     6901 aaatactcaa ttgcaaaatg aaaagctcta tctctattat ctccaaaatg gaagagacat
     6961 gtatgtggac caagaattag atattaatcg tttaagtgat tatgatgtcg atcacattgt
     7021 tccacaaagt ttccttaaag acgattcaat agacaataag gtcttaacgc gttctgataa
     7081 aaatcgtggt aaatcggata acgttccaag tgaagaagta gtcaaaaaga tgaaaaacta
     7141 ttggagacaa cttctaaacg ccaagttaat cactcaacgt aagtttgata atttaacgaa
     7201 agctgaacgt ggaggtttga gtgaacttga taaagctggt tttatcaaac gccaattggt
     7261 tgaaactcgc caaatcacta agcatgtggc acaaattttg gatagtcgca tgaatactaa
     7321 atacgatgaa aatgataaac ttattcgaga ggttaaagtg attaccttaa aatctaaatt
     7381 agtttctgac ttccgaaaag atttccaatt ctataaagta cgtgagatta acaattacca
     7441 tcatgcccat gatgcgtatc taaatgccgt cgttggaact gctttgatta agaaatatcc
     7501 aaaacttgaa tcggagtttg tctatggtga ttataaagtt tatgatgttc gtaaaatgat
     7561 tgctaagtct gagcaagaaa taggcaaagc aaccgcaaaa tatttctttt actctaatat
     7621 catgaacttc ttcaaaacag aaattacact tgcaaatgga gagattcgca aacgccctct
     7681 aatcgaaact aatggggaaa ctggagaaat tgtctgggat aaagggcgag attttgccac
     7741 agtgcgcaaa gtattgtcca tgccccaagt caatattgtc aagaaaacag aagtacagac
     7801 aggcggattc tccaaggagt caattttacc aaaaagaaat tcggacaagc ttattgctcg
     7861 taaaaaagac tgggatccaa aaaaatatgg tggttttgat agtccaacgg tagcttattc
     7921 agtcctagtg gttgctaagg tggaaaaagg gaaatcgaag aagttaaaat ccgttaaaga
     7981 gttactaggg atcacaatta tggaaagaag ttcctttgaa aaaaatccga ttgacttttt
     8041 agaagctaaa ggatataagg aagttaaaaa agacttaatc attaaactac ctaaatatag
     8101 tctttttgag ttagaaaacg gtcgtaaacg gatgctggct agtgccggag aattacaaaa
     8161 aggaaatgag ctggctctgc caagcaaata tgtgaatttt ttatatttag ctagtcatta
     8221 tgaaaagttg aagggtagtc cagaagataa cgaacaaaaa caattgtttg tggagcagca
     8281 taagcattat ttagatgaga ttattgagca aatcagtgaa ttttctaagc gtgttatttt
     8341 agcagatgcc aatttagata aagttcttag tgcatataac aaacatagag acaaaccaat
     8401 acgtgaacaa gcagaaaata ttattcattt atttacgttg acgaatcttg gagctcccgc
     8461 tgcttttaaa tattttgata caacaattga tcgtaaacga tatacgtcta caaaagaagt
     8521 tttagatgcc actcttatcc atcaatccat cactggtctt tatgaaacac gcattgattt
     8581 gagtcagcta ggaggtgact gaccggctga taaatttctt tgaatttctc cttgattatt
     8641 tgttataaaa gttataaaat aatcttgttg gaaccattca aaacagcata gcaagttaaa
     8701 ataaggctag tccgttatca acttgaaaaa gtggcaccga gtcggtgctt tttttgatac
     8761 ttctattcta ctctgactgc aaaccaaaaa aacaagcgct ttcaaaacgc ttgttttatc
     8821 atttttaggg aaattaatct cttaatcctt ttatcattct acatttaggc gctgccatct
     8881 tgggacaatg aaaacgttag tcatggcgcg ccttgacggc tagctcagtc ctaggtacag
     8941 tgctagctat tggcaactgg tcacctaagt tttagagcta tgctgttttg aatggtccca
     9001 aaacctgcag acaagcccgg ccggcctaag gcgatgcccc ctcgacctcg atcagggagg
     9061 cgttcaggac gactcacaaa gaaagccggg caatgcccgg ctttttccac gcctcctggg
     9121 ctgacttcag gtgctacatt tgaagagata aattgcactg aaatctagag cggttgcggc
     9181 cgcaaaaaaa caagcgcttt caaaacgctt gttttatcat ttttagggaa attatgtgat
     9241 ccgtagcggt tttcaaaatt tgcaaccagg aatgaattac tatccctttt atcaagaagc
     9301 gcaaaagaaa aacgaaatga tacaccaatc agtgcaaaaa aagatataat gggagataag
     9361 acggttcgtg ttcgtgctga cttgcaccat atcataaaaa tcgaaacagc aaagaatggc
     9421 ggaaacgtaa aagaagttat ggaaataaga cttagaagca aacttaagag tgtgttgata
     9481 gtgcagtatc ttaaaatttt gtataatagg aattgaagtt aaattagatg ctaaaaattt
     9541 gtaattaaga aggagtgatt acatgaacaa aaatataaaa tattctcaaa actttttaac
     9601 gagtgaaaaa gtactcaacc aaataataaa acaattgaat ttaaaagaaa ccgataccgt
     9661 ttacgaaatt ggaacaggta aagggcattt aacgacgaaa ctggctaaaa taagtaaaca
     9721 ggtaacgtct attgaattag acagtcatct attcaactta tcgtcagaaa aattaaaact
     9781 gaatactcgt gtcactttaa ttcaccaaga tattctacag tttcaattcc ctaacaaaca
     9841 gaggtataaa attgttggga gtattcctta ccatttaagc acacaaatta ttaaaaaagt
     9901 ggtttttgaa agccatgcgt ctgacatcta tctgattgtt gaagaaggat tctacaagcg
     9961 taccttggat attcaccgaa cactagggtt gctcttgcac actcaagtct cgattcagca
    10021 attgcttaag ctgccagcgg aatgctttca tcctaaacca aaagtaaaca gtgtcttaat
    10081 aaaacttacc cgccatacca cagatgttcc agataaatat tggaagctat atacgtactt
    10141 tgtttcaaaa tgggtcaatc gagaatatcg tcaactgttt actaaaaatc agtttcatca
    10201 agcaatgaaa cacgccaaag taaacaattt aagtaccgtt acttatgagc aagtattgtc
    10261 tatttttaat agttatctat tatttaacgg gaggaaataa ttctatgagt cgcttttgta
    10321 aatttggaaa gttacacgtt actaaaggga atgtagataa attattaggt atactactga
    10381 cagcttccaa ggagctaaag aggtccctag cgctcttatc atggggaagc tcggatcata
    10441 tgcaagacaa aataaactcg caacagcact tggagaaatg ggacgaatcg agaaaaccct
    10501 ctttacgctg gattacatat ctaataaagc cgtaaggaga cgggttcaaa aaggtttaaa
    10561 taaaggagaa gcaatcaatg cattagctag aactatattt tttggacaac gtggagaatt
    10621 tagagaacgt gctctccaag accagttaca aagagctagt gcactaaaca taattattaa
    10681 cgctataagt gtgtggaaca ctgtatatat ggaaaaagcc gtagaagaat taaaagcaag
    10741 aggagaattt agagaagatt taatgccata tgcgtggccg ttaggatggg aacatatcaa
    10801 ttttcttgga gaatacaaat ttgaaggatt acatgacact gggcaaatga atttacgtcc
    10861 tttacgtata aaagagccgt tttattctta atataacggc tctttttata gaaaaaatcc
    10921 ttagcgtggt ttttttccga aatgctggcg gtaccccaag aattagaaat gagtagatca
    10981 aattattcac gaatagaatc aggaaaatca gatccaacca taaaaacact agaacaaatt
    11041 gcaaagttaa ctaactcaac gctagtagtg gatttaatcc caaatgagcc aacagaacca
    11101 gagccagaaa cagaatcaga acaagtaaca ttggatttag aaatggaaga agaaaaaagc
    11161 aatgacttcg tgtgaataat gcacgaaatc gttgcttatt tttttttaaa agcggtatac
    11221 tagatataac gaaacaacga actgaataga aacgaaaaaa gagccatgac acatttataa
    11281 aatgtttgac gacattttat aaatgcatag cccgataaga ttgccaaacc aacgcttatc
    11341 agttagtcag atgaactctt ccctcgtaag aagttattta attaactttg tttgaagacg
    11401 gtatataacc gtactatcat tatataggga aatcagagag ttttcaagta tctaagctac
    11461 tgaatttaag aattgttaag caatcaatcg gaaatcgttt gattgctttt tttgtattca
    11521 tttatagaag gtggagtttg tatgaatcat gatgaatgta aaacttatat aaaaaatagt
    11581 ttattggaga taagaaaatt agcaaatatc tatacactag aaacgtttaa gaaagagtta
    11641 gaaaagagaa atatctactt agaaacaaaa tcagataagt atttttcttc ggagggggaa
    11701 gattatatat ataagttaat agaaaataac aaaataattt attcgattag tggaaaaaaa
    11761 ttgacttata aaggaaaaaa atctttttca aaacatgcaa tattgaaaca gttgaatgaa
    11821 aaagcaaacc aagttaatta aacaacctat tttataggat ttataggaaa ggagaacagc
    11881 tgaatgaata tcccttttgt tgtagaaact gtgcttcatg acggcttgtt aaagtacaaa
    11941 tttaaaaata gtaaaattcg ctcaatcact accaagccag gtaaaagcaa aggggctatt
    12001 tttgcgtatc gctcaaaatc aagcatgatt ggcggtcgtg gtgttgttct gacttccgag
    12061 gaagcgattc aagaaaatca agatacattt acacattgga cacccaacgt ttatcgttat
    12121 ggaacgtatg cagacgaaaa ccgttcatac acgaaaggac attctgaaaa caatttaaga
    12181 caaatcaata ccttctttat tgattttgat attcacacgg caaaagaaac tatttcagca
    12241 agcgatattt taacaaccgc tattgattta ggttttatgc ctactatgat tatcaaatct
    12301 gataaaggtt atcaagcata ttttgtttta gaaacgccag tctatgtgac ttcaaaatca
    12361 gaatttaaat ctgtcaaagc agccaaaata atttcgcaaa atatccgaga atattttgga
    12421 aagtctttgc cagttgatct aacgtgtaat cattttggta ttgctcgcat accaagaacg
    12481 gacaatgtag aattttttga tcctaattac cgttattctt tcaaagaatg gcaagattgg
    12541 tctttcaaac aaacagataa taagggcttt actcgttcaa gtctaacggt tttaagcggt
    12601 acagaaggca aaaaacaagt agatgaaccc tggtttaatc tcttattgca cgaaacgaaa
    12661 ttttcaggag aaaagggttt aatagggcgt aataacgtca tgtttaccct ctctttagcc
    12721 tactttagtt caggctattc aatcgaaacg tgcgaatata atatgtttga gtttaataat
    12781 cgattagatc aacccttaga agaaaaagaa gtaatcaaaa ttgttagaag tgcctattca
    12841 gaaaactatc aaggggctaa tagggaatac attaccattc tttgcaaagc ttgggtatca
    12901 agtgatttaa ccagtaaaga tttatttgtc cgtcaagggt ggtttaaatt caagaaaaaa
    12961 agaagcgaac gtcaacgtgt tcatttgtca gaatggaaag aagatttaat ggcttatatt
    13021 agcgaaaaaa gcgatgtata caagccttat ttagtgacga ccaaaaaaga gattagagaa
    13081 gtgctaggca ttcctgaacg gacattagat aaattgctga aggtactgaa ggcgaatcag
    13141 gaaattttct ttaagattaa accaggaaga aatggtggca ttcaacttgc tagtgttaaa
    13201 tcattgttgc tatcgatcat taaagtaaaa aaagaagaaa aagaaagcta tataaaggcg
    13261 ctgacaaatt cttttgactt agagcataca ttcattcaag agactttaaa caagctagca
    13321 gaacgcccta aaacggacac acaactcgat ttgtttagct atgatacagg ctgaaaataa
    13381 aacccgcact atgccattac atttatatct atgatacgtg tttgtttttt ctttgctgtt
    13441 tagcgaatga ttagcagaaa tatacagagt aagattttaa ttaattatta gggggagaag
    13501 gagagagtag cccgaaaact tttagttggc ttggactgaa cgaagtgagg gaaaggctac
    13561 taaaacgtcg aggggcagtg agagcgaagc gaacacttga ttttttaatt ttctatcttt
    13621 tataggtcat tagagtatac ttatttgtcc tataaactat ttagcagcat aatagattta
    13681 ttgaataggt catttaagtt gagcatatta gaggaggaaa atcttggaga aatatttgaa
    13741 gaacccgatt acatggattg gattagttct tgtggttacg tggtttttaa ctaaaagtag
    13801 tgaatttttg atttttggtg tgtgtgtctt gttgttagta tttgctagtc aaagtgatta
    13861 aatagaattc cggatgagca ttcatcaggc gggcaagaat gtgaataaag gccggataaa
    13921 acttgtgctt atttttcttt acggtcttta aaaaggccgt aatatccagc tgaacggtct
    13981 ggttataggt acattgagca actgactgaa atgcctcaaa atgttcttta cgatgccatt
    14041 gggatatatc aacggtggta tatccagtga tttttttctc cattttagct tccttagctc
    14101 ctgaaaatct cgataactca aaaaatacgc ccggtagtga tcttatttca ttatggtgaa
    14161 agttggaacc tcttacgtgc cgatcaacgt ctcattttcg ccaaaagttg gcccagggct
    14221 tcccggtatc aacagggaca ccaggattta tttattctgc gaagtgatct tccgtcacag
    14281 gtatttattc ggcgcaaagt gcgtcgggtg atgctgccaa cttactgatt tagtgtatga
    14341 tggtgttttt gaggtgctcc agtggcttct gtttctatca gctgtccctc ctgttcagct
    14401 actgacgggg tggtgcgtaa cggcaaaagc accgccggac atcagcgcta gcggagtgta
    14461 tactggctta ctatgttggc actgatgagg gtgtcagtga agtgcttcat gtggcaggag
    14521 aaaaaaggct gcaccggtgc gtcagcagaa tatgtgatac aggatatatt ccgcttcctc
    14581 gctcactgac tcgctacgct cggtcgttcg actgcggcga gcggaaatgg cttacgaacg
    14641 gggcggagat ttcctggaag atgccaggaa gatacttaac agggaagtga gagggccgcg
    14701 gcaaagccgt ttttccatag gctccgcccc cctgacaagc atcacgaaat ctgacgctca
    14761 aatcagtggt ggcgaaaccc gacaggacta taaagatacc aggcgtttcc ccctggcggc
    14821 tccctcgtgc gctctcctgt tcctgccttt cggtttaccg gtgtcattcc gctgttatgg
    14881 ccgcgtttgt ctcattccac gcctgacact cagttccggg taggcagttc gctccaagct
    14941 ggactgtatg cacgaacccc ccgttcagtc cgaccgctgc gccttatccg gtaactatcg
    15001 tcttgagtcc aacccggaaa gacatgcaaa agcaccactg gcagcagcca ctggtaattg
    15061 atttagagga gttagtcttg aagtcatgcg ccggttaagg ctaaactgaa aggacaagtt
    15121 ttggtgactg cgctcctcca agccagttac ctcggttcaa agagttggta gctcagagaa
    15181 ccttcgaaaa accgccctgc aaggcggttt tttcgttttc agagcaagag attacgcgca
    15241 gaccaaaacg atctcaagaa gatcatctta ttaatcagat aaaatatttc tagccaatac
    15301 gcaaaccgcc tctccccgcg cgttggccga ttcattaatg cagctggcac ga
//
