# Supplementary material for: Heterologous Cas9 and non-homologous end joining as a Potentially Organism-Agnostic Knockout (POAK) system in bacteria
Source: bioRxiv preprint, doi:10.1101/601971, version 2 (2021-10-06)
Supplement: Plasmid Sequences [file 601971_file03.zip › SuppFileA1/IP_247.gb]

LOCUS       IP_247                  6998 bp    DNA     circular UNA 05-JAN-2019
DEFINITION  cpf1-K.
ACCESSION   urn.local...36-9z01nbj
VERSION     urn.local...36-9z01nbj
KEYWORDS    .
SOURCE      
  ORGANISM  .
FEATURES             Location/Qualifiers
     ligation        1..4
                     /label="Ligation"
     misc_feature    1..2509
                     /Source="referenceToDocument: urn:local:.:mh-7sd2340"
                     /label="IP_174 PCR Product (concatenated sequence 1)"
                     /note="Geneious type: Concatenated sequence"
     misc_feature    <4..>2506
                     /Source="referenceToDocument: urn:local:.:1r8-7d3mzs7"
                     /label="101knr_backbone (concatenated sequence 2)"
                     /note="Geneious type: Concatenated sequence"
     primer_bind     4..23
                     /Sequence="ACCAAGTAGTGACCCGCTTC"
                     /Hairpin_Tm="None"
                     /Tm="59.7"
                     /Self_Dimer_Tm="None"
                     /%GC="55.0"
                     /Pair_Dimer_Tm="None"
                     /Product_Size=2503
                     /Extension="CACCACAGCTCTTCGCTT"
                     /modified_by="isaacnplant"
                     /label="IP_P_735"
     primer_bind     4..23
                     /modified_by="isaacnplant"
                     /Mismatches=0
                     /Extension="CACCACACGTCTCGCTT"
                     /created_by="primer3"
                     /annotation_group="5909936072803327fb8da68-0a79-4115-a295-
                     fdb040c04658"
                     /%GC="55.0"
                     /Tm="63.0"
                     /Hairpin_Tm="None"
                     /Self_Dimer_Tm="None"
                     /Sequence="ACCAAGTAGTGACCCGCTTC"
                     /label="IP_P_932"
     misc_feature    44..51
                     /ApEinfo_revcolor="#7ea7d8"
                     /ApEinfo_fwdcolor="#7ea7d8"
                     /label="PacI"
     misc_feature    431..488
                     /ApEinfo_revcolor="#75c6a9"
                     /ApEinfo_fwdcolor="#75c6a9"
                     /label="putative terminator"
     misc_feature    455..472
                     /ApEinfo_revcolor="#ff9ccd"
                     /ApEinfo_fwdcolor="#ff9ccd"
                     /label="pBBR1 seq 3"
     misc_feature    515..519
                     /ApEinfo_revcolor="#ff9ccd"
                     /ApEinfo_fwdcolor="#ff9ccd"
                     /label="-35"
     misc_feature    538..549
                     /ApEinfo_revcolor="#ff9ccd"
                     /ApEinfo_fwdcolor="#ff9ccd"
                     /label="-10 and TSS"
     misc_feature    624..1286
                     /ApEinfo_revcolor="#ff9ccd"
                     /ApEinfo_fwdcolor="#ff9ccd"
                     /label="rep"
     misc_feature    1167..1185
                     /ApEinfo_revcolor="#ff9ccd"
                     /ApEinfo_fwdcolor="#ff9ccd"
                     /label="pBBR1 seq 4"
     misc_feature    1341..1356
                     /ApEinfo_revcolor="#7ea7d8"
                     /ApEinfo_fwdcolor="#7ea7d8"
                     /label="NotI/PacI"
     source          1357..>1441
                     /ApEinfo_revcolor="#b1ff67"
                     /ApEinfo_fwdcolor="#b1ff67"
                     /label="source"
     misc_feature    <1357..1441
                     /Source="referenceToDocument: urn:local:.:2og-7byb966"
                     /label="IP_103 PCR Product (concatenated sequence 1)"
                     /note="Geneious type: Concatenated sequence"
     ligation        1438..1441
                     /label="Ligation"
     misc_feature    1438..>2506
                     /Source="referenceToDocument: urn:local:.:2ok-7bybcv9"
                     /label="KnR (concatenated sequence 2)"
                     /note="Geneious type: Concatenated sequence"
     misc_feature    1442..2504
                     /Original_Bases="ATAAATGCTTCAATAATATTGAAAAAGGAAGAGTATGAGGG
                     AAGCGGTGATCGCCGAAGTATCGACTCAACTATCAGAGGTAGTTGGCGTCATCGAGCG
                     CCATCTCGAACCGACGTTGCTGGCCGTACATTTGTACGGCTCCGCAGTGGATGGCGGC
                     CTGAAGCCACACAGTGATATTGATTTGCTGGTTACGGTGACCGTAAGGCTTGATGAAA
                     CAACGCGGCGAGCTTTGATCAACGACCTTTTGGAAACTTCGGCTTCCCCTGGAGAGAG
                     CGAGATTCTCCGCGCTGTAGAAGTCACCATTGTTGTGCACGACGACATCATTCCGTGG
                     CGTTATCCAGCTAAGCGCGAACTGCAATTTGGAGAATGGCAGCGCAATGACATTCTTG
                     CAGGTATCTTCGAGCCAGCCACGATCGACATTGATCTGGCTATCTTGCTGACAAAAGC
                     AAGAGAACATAGCGTTGCCTTGGTAGGTCCAGCGGCGGAGGAACTCTTTGATCCGGTT
                     CCTGAACAGGATCTATTTGAGGCGCTAAATGAAACCTTAACGCTATGGAACTCGCCGC
                     CCGACTGGGCTGGCGATGAGCGAAATGTAGTGCTTACGTTGTCCCGCATTTGGTACAG
                     CGCAGTAACCGGCAAAATCGCGCCGAAGGATGTCGCTGCCGACTGGGCAATGGAGCGC
                     CTGCCGGCCCAGTATCAGCCCGTCATACTTGAAGCTAGACAGGCTTATCTTGGACAAG
                     AAGAAGATCGCTTGGCCTCGCGCGCAGATCAGTTGGAAGAATTTGTCCACTACGTGAA
                     AGGCGAGATCACCAAGGTAGTCGGCAAAT"
                     /label="ATAAATGCTTCAATAATATTGAAAAAGGAAGAGTATGAGGGAAGCGGTGA
                     TCGCCGAAGTATCGACTCAACTATCAGAGGTAGTTGGCGTCATCGAGCGCCATCTCGA
                     ACCGACGTTGCTGGCCGTACATTTGTACGGCTCCGCAGTGGATGGCGGCCTGAAGCCA
                     CACAGTGATATTGATTTGCTGGTTACGGTGACCGTAAGGCTTGATGAAACAACGCGGC
                     GAGCTTTGATCAACGACCTTTTGGAAACTTCGGCTTCCCCTGGAGAGAGCGAGATTCT
                     CCGCGCTGTAGAAGTCACCATTGTTGTGCACGACGACATCATTCCGTGGCGTTATCCA
                     GCTAAGCGCGAACTGCAATTTGGAGAATGGCAGCGCAATGACATTCTTGCAGGTATCT
                     TCGAGCCAGCCACGATCGACATTGATCTGGCTATCTTGCTGACAAAAGCAAGAGAACA
                     TAGCGTTGCCTTGGTAGGTCCAGCGGCGGAGGAACTCTTTGATCCGGTTCCTGAACAG
                     GATCTATTTGAGGCGCTAAATGAAACCTTAACGCTATGGAACTCGCCGCCCGACTGGG
                     CTGGCGATGAGCGAAATGTAGTGCTTACGTTGTCCCGCATTTGGTACAGCGCAGTAAC
                     CGGCAAAATCGCGCCGAAGGATGTCGCTGCCGACTGGGCAATGGAGCGCCTGCCGGCC
                     CAGTATCAGCCCGTCATACTTGAAGCTAGACAGGCTTATCTTGGACAAGAAGAAGATC
                     GCTTGGCCTCGCGCGCAGATCAGTTGGAAGAATTTGTCCACTACGTGAAAGGCGAGAT
                     CACCAAGGTAGTCGGCAAAT"
                     /note="Geneious type: Editing History Replacement"
     misc_feature    <1442..1457
                     /ApEinfo_revcolor="#b7e6d7"
                     /ApEinfo_fwdcolor="#b7e6d7"
                     /label="NS2"
     misc_feature    complement(1527..2472)
                     /ApEinfo_revcolor="#c7b0e3"
                     /ApEinfo_fwdcolor="#c7b0e3"
                     /label="Km cassette (HincII fragment, pAM1431)"
     CDS             1657..2472
                     /ApEinfo_revcolor="#faac61"
                     /ApEinfo_fwdcolor="#faac61"
                     /label="Kmr"
     misc_feature    1686..1691
                     /Recognition_pattern="C^TCGAG"
                     /annotation_group="CTCGAG"
                     /label="XhoI"
                     /note="Geneious type: restriction site"
     misc_feature    2100
                     /created_by="isaacnplant"
                     /label="T->C removal of esp3II site"
     misc_feature    complement(2485..2506)
                     /Sequence="TTGCTCACATGTTCTTTCCTGC"
                     /Hairpin_Tm="None"
                     /Tm="59.7"
                     /Self_Dimer_Tm="None"
                     /%GC="45.5"
                     /Pair_Dimer_Tm="None"
                     /Product_Size=2503
                     /Extension="CACCACAGCTCTTCGACA"
                     /modified_by="isaacnplant"
                     /label="IP_P_736"
                     /note="Geneious type: primer_bind_reverse"
     misc_feature    complement(2485..2506)
                     /modified_by="isaacnplant"
                     /Mismatches=0
                     /Extension="CACCACACGTCTCGACA"
                     /created_by="primer3"
                     /annotation_group="590993652833760b248bea3-a80b-4f01-a725-
                     99f6ce6e510b"
                     /%GC="45.5"
                     /Tm="62.7"
                     /Hairpin_Tm="None"
                     /Self_Dimer_Tm="None"
                     /Sequence="TTGCTCACATGTTCTTTCCTGC"
                     /label="IP_P_933"
                     /note="Geneious type: primer_bind_reverse"
     misc_feature    2506
                     /Original_Bases="ATAGCGGCTCTTCC"
                     /label="ATAGCGGCTCTTCC"
                     /note="Geneious type: Editing History Replacement"
     ligation        2506..2509
                     /label="Ligation"
     misc_feature    2506..4
                     /Source="referenceToDocument: urn:local:.:sg-7sd2j7e"
                     /label="4FT-Theta PCR Product 4 (concatenated sequence 2)"
                     /note="Geneious type: Concatenated sequence"
     primer_bind     2516..2533
                     /Mismatches=0
                     /Extension="ATAGCGGCTCTTCCTGTTTTTTT"
                     /created_by="primer3"
                     /annotation_group="5731677922763818667e827-188e-46eb-bee6-
                     87f91e2c9be1"
                     /%GC="72.2"
                     /Tm="69.3"
                     /Hairpin_Tm="66.1"
                     /Self_Dimer_Tm="49.5"
                     /Sequence="GCGGCCGCAACCGCTCTA"
                     /label="IP_P_519"
     primer_bind     2516..2533
                     /Mismatches=0
                     /Extension="ATAGCGGCTCTTCCTGTTTTTTT"
                     /created_by="primer3"
                     /annotation_group="57319614147719297dd48f2-4ec3-4ff0-b67b-
                     3db14d628e5c"
                     /%GC="72.2"
                     /Tm="69.3"
                     /Hairpin_Tm="66.1"
                     /Self_Dimer_Tm="49.5"
                     /Sequence="GCGGCCGCAACCGCTCTA"
                     /label="IP_P_519"
     primer_bind     2516..2533
                     /Mismatches=0
                     /Extension="CACCACACGTCTCGATGTTTTTTT"
                     /created_by="primer3"
                     /annotation_group="590929861288861ac115474-aee4-4cd5-aef8-
                     1b8eabae6c8d"
                     /%GC="72.2"
                     /Tm="69.3"
                     /Hairpin_Tm="66.1"
                     /Self_Dimer_Tm="49.5"
                     /Sequence="GCGGCCGCAACCGCTCTA"
                     /label="IP_P_929"
     misc_feature    2516..2523
                     /ApEinfo_revcolor="#7ea7d8"
                     /ApEinfo_fwdcolor="#7ea7d8"
                     /label="NotI"
     misc_feature    2695..6705
                     /Original_Bases="GTTTTGGGACCATTCAAAACAGCATAGCTCTAAAACTGAGA
                     CCTCAGTCGGTCTCAGCTAGCACTGTACCTAGGACTGAGCTAGCCGTCAAGGCGCGCC
                     ATGACTAACGTTTTCATTGTCCCAAGATGGCAGCGCCTAAATGTAGAATGATAAAAGG
                     ATTAAGAGATTAATTTCCCTAAAAATGATAAAACAAGCGTTTTGAAAGCGCTTGTTTT
                     TTTGGTTTGCAGTCAGAGTAGAATAGAAGTATCAAAAAAAGCACCGACTCGGTGCCAC
                     TTTTTCAAGTTGATAACGGACTAGCCTTATTTTAACTTGCTATGCTGTTTTGAATGGT
                     TCCAACAAGATTATTTTATAACTTTTATAACAAATAATCAAGGAGAAATTCAAAGAAA
                     TTTATCAGCCGGTCAGTCACCTCCTAGCTGACTCAAATCAATGCGTGTTTCATAAAGA
                     CCAGTGATGGATTGATGGATAAGAGTGGCATCTAAAACTTCTTTTGTAGACGTATATC
                     GTTTACGATCAATTGTTGTATCAAAATATTTAAAAGCAGCGGGAGCTCCAAGATTCGT
                     CAACGTAAATAAATGAATAATATTTTCTGCTTGTTCACGTATTGGTTTGTCTCTATGT
                     TTGTTATATGCACTAAGAACTTTATCTAAATTGGCATCTGCTAAAATAACACGCTTAG
                     AAAATTCACTGATTTGCTCAATAATCTCATCTAAATAATGCTTATGCTGCTCCACAAA
                     CAATTGTTTTTGTTCGTTATCTTCTGGACTACCCTTCAACTTTTCATAATGACTAGCT
                     AAATATAAAAAATTCACATATTTGCTTGGCAGAGCCAGCTCATTTCCTTTTTGTAATT
                     CTCCGGCACTAGCCAGCATCCGTTTACGACCGTTTTCTAACTCAAAAAGACTATATTT
                     AGGTAGTTTAATGATTAAGTCTTTTTTAACTTCCTTATATCCTTTAGCTTCTAAAAAG
                     TCAATCGGATTTTTTTCAAAGGAACTTCTTTCCATAATTGTGATCCCTAGTAACTCTT
                     TAACGGATTTTAACTTCTTCGATTTCCCTTTTTCCACCTTAGCAACCACTAGGACTGA
                     ATAAGCTACCGTTGGACTATCAAAACCACCATATTTTTTTGGATCCCAGTCTTTTTTA
                     CGAGCAATAAGCTTGTCCGAATTTCTTTTTGGTAAAATTGACTCCTTGGAGAATCCGC
                     CTGTCTGTACTTCTGTTTTCTTGACAATATTGACTTGGGGCATGGACAATACTTTGCG
                     CACTGTGGCAAAATCTCGCCCTTTATCCCAGACAATTTCTCCAGTTTCCCCATTAGTT
                     TCGATTAGAGGGCGTTTGCGAATCTCTCCATTTGCAAGTGTAATTTCTGTTTTGAAGA
                     AGTTCATGATATTAGAGTAAAAGAAATATTTTGCGGTTGCTTTGCCTATTTCTTGCTC
                     AGACTTAGCAATCATTTTACGAACATCATAAACTTTATAATCACCATAGACAAACTCC
                     GATTCAAGTTTTGGATATTTCTTAATCAAAGCAGTTCCAACGACGGCATTTAGATACG
                     CATCATGGGCATGATGGTAATTGTTAATCTCACGTACTTTATAGAATTGGAAATCTTT
                     TCGGAAGTCAGAAACTAATTTAGATTTTAAGGTAATCACTTTAACCTCTCGAATAAGT
                     TTATCATTTTCATCGTATTTAGTATTCATGCGACTATCCAAAATTTGTGCCACATGCT
                     TAGTGATTTGGCGAGTTTCAACCAATTGGCGTTTGATAAAACCAGCTTTATCAAGTTC
                     ACTCAAACCTCCACGTTCAGCTTTCGTTAAATTATCAAACTTACGTTGAGTGATTAAC
                     TTGGCGTTTAGAAGTTGTCTCCAATAGTTTTTCATCTTTTTGACTACTTCTTCACTTG
                     GAACGTTATCCGATTTACCACGATTTTTATCAGAACGCGTTAAGACCTTATTGTCTAT
                     TGAATCGTCTTTAAGGAAACTTTGTGGAACAATGTGATCGACATCATAATCACTTAAA
                     CGATTAATATCTAATTCTTGGTCCACATACATGTCTCTTCCATTTTGGAGATAATAGA
                     GATAGAGCTTTTCATTTTGCAATTGAGTATTTTCAACAGGATGCTCTTTAAGAATCTG
                     ACTTCCTAATTCTTTGATACCTTCTTCGATTCGTTTCATACGCTCTCGCGAATTTTTC
                     TGGCCCTTTTGAGTTGTCTGATTTTCACGTGCCATTTCAATAACGATATTTTCTGGCT
                     TATGCCGCCCCATTACTTTGACCAATTCATCAACAACTTTTACAGTCTGTAAAATACC
                     TTTTTTAATAGCAGGGCTACCAGCTAAATTTGCAATATGTTCATGTAAACTATCGCCT
                     TGTCCAGACACTTGTGCTTTTTGAATGTCTTCTTTAAATGTCAAACTATCATCATGGA
                     TCAGCTGCATAAAATTGCGATTGGCAAAACCATCTGATTTCAAAAAATCTAATATTGT
                     TTTGCCAGATTGCTTATCCCTAATACCATTAATCAATTTTCGAGACAAACGTCCCCAA
                     CCAGTATAACGGCGACGTTTAAGCTGTTTCATCACCTTATCATCAAAGAGGTGAGCAT
                     ATGTTTTAAGTCTTTCCTCAATCATCTCCCTATCTTCAAATAAGGTCAATGTTAAAAC
                     AATATCCTCTAAGATATCTTCATTTTCTTCATTATCCAAAAAATCTTTATCTTTAATA
                     ATTTTTAGCAAATCATGGTAGGTACCTAATGAAGCATTAAATCTATCTTCAACTCCTG
                     AAATTTCAACACTATCAAAACATTCTATTTTTTTGAAATAATCTTCTTTTAATTGCTT
                     AACGGTTACTTTTCGATTTGTTTTGAAGAGTAAATCAACAATGGCTTTCTTCTGTTCA
                     CCTGAAAGAAATGCTGGTTTTCGCATTCCTTCAGTAACATATTTGACCTTTGTCAATT
                     CGTTATAAACCGTAAAATACTCATAAAGCAAACTATGTTTTGGTAGTACTTTTTCATT
                     TGGAAGATTTTTATCAAAGTTTGTCATGCGTTCAATAAATGATTGAGCTGAAGCACCT
                     TTATCGACAACTTCTTCAAAATTCCATGGGGTAATTGTTTCTTCAGACTTCCGAGTCA
                     TCCATGCAAAACGACTATTGCCACGCGCCAATGGACCAACATAATAAGGAATTCGAAA
                     AGTCAAGATTTTTTCAATCTTCTCACGATTGTCTTTTAAAAATGGATAAAAGTCTTCT
                     TGTCTTCTCAAAATAGCATGCAGCTCACCCAAGTGAATTTGATGGGGAATAGAGCCGT
                     TGTCAAAGGTCCGTTGCTTGCGCAGCAAATCTTCACGATTTAGTTTCACCAATAATTC
                     CTCAGTACCATCCATTTTTTCTAAAATTGGTTTGATAAATTTATAAAATTCTTCTTGG
                     CTAGCTCCCCCATCAATATAACCTGCATATCCGTTTTTTGATTGATCAAAAAAGATTT
                     CTTTATACTTTTCTGGAAGTTGTTGTCGAACTAAAGCTTTTAAAAGAGTCAAGTCTTG
                     ATGATGTTCATCGTAGCGTTTAATCATTGAAGCTGATAGGGGAGCCTTAGTTATTTCA
                     GTATTTACTCTTAGGATATCTGAAAGTAAAATAGCATCTGATAAATTCTTAGCTGCCA
                     AAAACAAATCAGCATATTGATCTCCAATTTGCGCCAATAAATTATCTAAATCATCATC
                     GTAAGTATCTTTTGAAAGCTGTAATTTAGCATCTTCTGCCAAATCAAAATTTGATTTA
                     AAATTAGGGGTCAAACCCAATGACAAAGCAATGAGATTCCCAAATAAGCCATTTTTCT
                     TCTCACCGGGGAGCTGAGCAATGAGATTTTCTAATCGTCTTGATTTACTCAATCGTGC
                     AGAAAGAATCGCTTTAGCATCTACTCCACTTGCGTTAATAGGGTTTTCTTCAAATAAT
                     TGATTGTAGGTTTGTACCAACTGGATAAATAGTTTGTCCACATCACTATTATCAGGAT
                     TTAAATCTCCCTCAATCAAAAAATGACCACGAAACTTAATCATATGCGCTAAGGCCAA
                     ATAGATTAAGCGCAAATCCGCTTTATCAGTAGAATCTACCAATTTTTTTCGCAGATGA
                     TAGATAGTTGGATATTTCTCATGATAAGCAACTTCATCTACTATATTTCCAAAAATAG
                     GATGACGTTCATGCTTCTTGTCTTCTTCCACCAAAAAAGACTCTTCAAGTCGATGAAA
                     GAAACTATCATCTACTTTCGCCATCTCATTTGAAAAAATCTCCTGTAGATAACAAATA
                     CGATTCTTCCGACGTGTATACCTTCTACGAGCTGTCCGTTTGAGTCGAGTCGCTTCCG
                     CTGTCTCTCCACTGTCAAATAAAAGAGCCCCTATAAGATTTTTTTTGATACTGTGGCG
                     GTCTGTATTTCCCAGAACCTTGAACTTTTTAGACGGAACCTTATATTCATCAGTGATC
                     ACCGCCCATCCGACGCTATTTGTGCCGATATCTAAGCCTATTGAGTATTTCTTATC"
                     /label="GTTTTGGGACCATTCAAAACAGCATAGCTCTAAAACTGAGACCTCAGTCG
                     GTCTCAGCTAGCACTGTACCTAGGACTGAGCTAGCCGTCAAGGCGCGCCATGACTAAC
                     GTTTTCATTGTCCCAAGATGGCAGCGCCTAAATGTAGAATGATAAAAGGATTAAGAGA
                     TTAATTTCCCTAAAAATGATAAAACAAGCGTTTTGAAAGCGCTTGTTTTTTTGGTTTG
                     CAGTCAGAGTAGAATAGAAGTATCAAAAAAAGCACCGACTCGGTGCCACTTTTTCAAG
                     TTGATAACGGACTAGCCTTATTTTAACTTGCTATGCTGTTTTGAATGGTTCCAACAAG
                     ATTATTTTATAACTTTTATAACAAATAATCAAGGAGAAATTCAAAGAAATTTATCAGC
                     CGGTCAGTCACCTCCTAGCTGACTCAAATCAATGCGTGTTTCATAAAGACCAGTGATG
                     GATTGATGGATAAGAGTGGCATCTAAAACTTCTTTTGTAGACGTATATCGTTTACGAT
                     CAATTGTTGTATCAAAATATTTAAAAGCAGCGGGAGCTCCAAGATTCGTCAACGTAAA
                     TAAATGAATAATATTTTCTGCTTGTTCACGTATTGGTTTGTCTCTATGTTTGTTATAT
                     GCACTAAGAACTTTATCTAAATTGGCATCTGCTAAAATAACACGCTTAGAAAATTCAC
                     TGATTTGCTCAATAATCTCATCTAAATAATGCTTATGCTGCTCCACAAACAATTGTTT
                     TTGTTCGTTATCTTCTGGACTACCCTTCAACTTTTCATAATGACTAGCTAAATATAAA
                     AAATTCACATATTTGCTTGGCAGAGCCAGCTCATTTCCTTTTTGTAATTCTCCGGCAC
                     TAGCCAGCATCCGTTTACGACCGTTTTCTAACTCAAAAAGACTATATTTAGGTAGTTT
                     AATGATTAAGTCTTTTTTAACTTCCTTATATCCTTTAGCTTCTAAAAAGTCAATCGGA
                     TTTTTTTCAAAGGAACTTCTTTCCATAATTGTGATCCCTAGTAACTCTTTAACGGATT
                     TTAACTTCTTCGATTTCCCTTTTTCCACCTTAGCAACCACTAGGACTGAATAAGCTAC
                     CGTTGGACTATCAAAACCACCATATTTTTTTGGATCCCAGTCTTTTTTACGAGCAATA
                     AGCTTGTCCGAATTTCTTTTTGGTAAAATTGACTCCTTGGAGAATCCGCCTGTCTGTA
                     CTTCTGTTTTCTTGACAATATTGACTTGGGGCATGGACAATACTTTGCGCACTGTGGC
                     AAAATCTCGCCCTTTATCCCAGACAATTTCTCCAGTTTCCCCATTAGTTTCGATTAGA
                     GGGCGTTTGCGAATCTCTCCATTTGCAAGTGTAATTTCTGTTTTGAAGAAGTTCATGA
                     TATTAGAGTAAAAGAAATATTTTGCGGTTGCTTTGCCTATTTCTTGCTCAGACTTAGC
                     AATCATTTTACGAACATCATAAACTTTATAATCACCATAGACAAACTCCGATTCAAGT
                     TTTGGATATTTCTTAATCAAAGCAGTTCCAACGACGGCATTTAGATACGCATCATGGG
                     CATGATGGTAATTGTTAATCTCACGTACTTTATAGAATTGGAAATCTTTTCGGAAGTC
                     AGAAACTAATTTAGATTTTAAGGTAATCACTTTAACCTCTCGAATAAGTTTATCATTT
                     TCATCGTATTTAGTATTCATGCGACTATCCAAAATTTGTGCCACATGCTTAGTGATTT
                     GGCGAGTTTCAACCAATTGGCGTTTGATAAAACCAGCTTTATCAAGTTCACTCAAACC
                     TCCACGTTCAGCTTTCGTTAAATTATCAAACTTACGTTGAGTGATTAACTTGGCGTTT
                     AGAAGTTGTCTCCAATAGTTTTTCATCTTTTTGACTACTTCTTCACTTGGAACGTTAT
                     CCGATTTACCACGATTTTTATCAGAACGCGTTAAGACCTTATTGTCTATTGAATCGTC
                     TTTAAGGAAACTTTGTGGAACAATGTGATCGACATCATAATCACTTAAACGATTAATA
                     TCTAATTCTTGGTCCACATACATGTCTCTTCCATTTTGGAGATAATAGAGATAGAGCT
                     TTTCATTTTGCAATTGAGTATTTTCAACAGGATGCTCTTTAAGAATCTGACTTCCTAA
                     TTCTTTGATACCTTCTTCGATTCGTTTCATACGCTCTCGCGAATTTTTCTGGCCCTTT
                     TGAGTTGTCTGATTTTCACGTGCCATTTCAATAACGATATTTTCTGGCTTATGCCGCC
                     CCATTACTTTGACCAATTCATCAACAACTTTTACAGTCTGTAAAATACCTTTTTTAAT
                     AGCAGGGCTACCAGCTAAATTTGCAATATGTTCATGTAAACTATCGCCTTGTCCAGAC
                     ACTTGTGCTTTTTGAATGTCTTCTTTAAATGTCAAACTATCATCATGGATCAGCTGCA
                     TAAAATTGCGATTGGCAAAACCATCTGATTTCAAAAAATCTAATATTGTTTTGCCAGA
                     TTGCTTATCCCTAATACCATTAATCAATTTTCGAGACAAACGTCCCCAACCAGTATAA
                     CGGCGACGTTTAAGCTGTTTCATCACCTTATCATCAAAGAGGTGAGCATATGTTTTAA
                     GTCTTTCCTCAATCATCTCCCTATCTTCAAATAAGGTCAATGTTAAAACAATATCCTC
                     TAAGATATCTTCATTTTCTTCATTATCCAAAAAATCTTTATCTTTAATAATTTTTAGC
                     AAATCATGGTAGGTACCTAATGAAGCATTAAATCTATCTTCAACTCCTGAAATTTCAA
                     CACTATCAAAACATTCTATTTTTTTGAAATAATCTTCTTTTAATTGCTTAACGGTTAC
                     TTTTCGATTTGTTTTGAAGAGTAAATCAACAATGGCTTTCTTCTGTTCACCTGAAAGA
                     AATGCTGGTTTTCGCATTCCTTCAGTAACATATTTGACCTTTGTCAATTCGTTATAAA
                     CCGTAAAATACTCATAAAGCAAACTATGTTTTGGTAGTACTTTTTCATTTGGAAGATT
                     TTTATCAAAGTTTGTCATGCGTTCAATAAATGATTGAGCTGAAGCACCTTTATCGACA
                     ACTTCTTCAAAATTCCATGGGGTAATTGTTTCTTCAGACTTCCGAGTCATCCATGCAA
                     AACGACTATTGCCACGCGCCAATGGACCAACATAATAAGGAATTCGAAAAGTCAAGAT
                     TTTTTCAATCTTCTCACGATTGTCTTTTAAAAATGGATAAAAGTCTTCTTGTCTTCTC
                     AAAATAGCATGCAGCTCACCCAAGTGAATTTGATGGGGAATAGAGCCGTTGTCAAAGG
                     TCCGTTGCTTGCGCAGCAAATCTTCACGATTTAGTTTCACCAATAATTCCTCAGTACC
                     ATCCATTTTTTCTAAAATTGGTTTGATAAATTTATAAAATTCTTCTTGGCTAGCTCCC
                     CCATCAATATAACCTGCATATCCGTTTTTTGATTGATCAAAAAAGATTTCTTTATACT
                     TTTCTGGAAGTTGTTGTCGAACTAAAGCTTTTAAAAGAGTCAAGTCTTGATGATGTTC
                     ATCGTAGCGTTTAATCATTGAAGCTGATAGGGGAGCCTTAGTTATTTCAGTATTTACT
                     CTTAGGATATCTGAAAGTAAAATAGCATCTGATAAATTCTTAGCTGCCAAAAACAAAT
                     CAGCATATTGATCTCCAATTTGCGCCAATAAATTATCTAAATCATCATCGTAAGTATC
                     TTTTGAAAGCTGTAATTTAGCATCTTCTGCCAAATCAAAATTTGATTTAAAATTAGGG
                     GTCAAACCCAATGACAAAGCAATGAGATTCCCAAATAAGCCATTTTTCTTCTCACCGG
                     GGAGCTGAGCAATGAGATTTTCTAATCGTCTTGATTTACTCAATCGTGCAGAAAGAAT
                     CGCTTTAGCATCTACTCCACTTGCGTTAATAGGGTTTTCTTCAAATAATTGATTGTAG
                     GTTTGTACCAACTGGATAAATAGTTTGTCCACATCACTATTATCAGGATTTAAATCTC
                     CCTCAATCAAAAAATGACCACGAAACTTAATCATATGCGCTAAGGCCAAATAGATTAA
                     GCGCAAATCCGCTTTATCAGTAGAATCTACCAATTTTTTTCGCAGATGATAGATAGTT
                     GGATATTTCTCATGATAAGCAACTTCATCTACTATATTTCCAAAAATAGGATGACGTT
                     CATGCTTCTTGTCTTCTTCCACCAAAAAAGACTCTTCAAGTCGATGAAAGAAACTATC
                     ATCTACTTTCGCCATCTCATTTGAAAAAATCTCCTGTAGATAACAAATACGATTCTTC
                     CGACGTGTATACCTTCTACGAGCTGTCCGTTTGAGTCGAGTCGCTTCCGCTGTCTCTC
                     CACTGTCAAATAAAAGAGCCCCTATAAGATTTTTTTTGATACTGTGGCGGTCTGTATT
                     TCCCAGAACCTTGAACTTTTTAGACGGAACCTTATATTCATCAGTGATCACCGCCCAT
                     CCGACGCTATTTGTGCCGATATCTAAGCCTATTGAGTATTTCTTATC"
                     /note="Geneious type: Editing History Replacement"
     misc_feature    2695..2714
                     /ApEinfo_revcolor="#7ea7d8"
                     /ApEinfo_fwdcolor="#7ea7d8"
                     /label="BsaI Spacer"
     source          complement(2715..6708)
                     /ApEinfo_revcolor="#85dae9"
                     /ApEinfo_fwdcolor="#85dae9"
                     /label="source"
     misc_feature    2715..2750
                     /ApEinfo_revcolor="#84b0dc"
                     /ApEinfo_fwdcolor="#84b0dc"
                     /label="Repeat"
     misc_feature    complement(2771..2805)
                     /ApEinfo_revcolor="#b1ff67"
                     /ApEinfo_fwdcolor="#b1ff67"
                     /label="J23119"
     motif1          complement(2777..2805)
                     /Mismatches=0
                     /%_Identity=100
                     /Motif="TTGACAN(17)TATAAT"
                     /annotation_group="Sig70: 6,431 <- 6,459"
                     /label="Sig70"
     motif1          complement(2777..2805)
                     /Mismatches=0
                     /%_Identity=100
                     /Motif="TTGACAN(16,18)TATAAT"
                     /annotation_group="Sig70: 6,431 <- 6,459"
                     /label="Sig70"
     CDS             complement(2806..6708)
                     /ApEinfo_revcolor="#c6c9d1"
                     /ApEinfo_fwdcolor="#c6c9d1"
                     /label="Cpf1"
     motif1          2939..2966
                     /Mismatches=3
                     /%_Identity="89.28571428571429"
                     /Motif="TTGACAN(16,18)TATAAT"
                     /annotation_group="Sig70: 6,593 -> 6,620"
                     /label="Sig70"
     motif1          2993..3021
                     /Mismatches=3
                     /%_Identity="89.65517241379311"
                     /Motif="TTGACAN(17)TATAAT"
                     /annotation_group="Sig70: 6,647 -> 6,675"
                     /label="Sig70"
     motif1          2993..3021
                     /Mismatches=3
                     /%_Identity="89.65517241379311"
                     /Motif="TTGACAN(16,18)TATAAT"
                     /annotation_group="Sig70: 6,647 -> 6,675"
                     /label="Sig70"
     misc_feature    complement(3131..3153)
                     /Mismatches=0
                     /created_by="primer3"
                     /annotation_group="123150420826037747fe3ff-9f9b-4683-a92b-
                     03d1f29ea545"
                     /%GC="52.2"
                     /Tm="65.8"
                     /Hairpin_Tm="38.7"
                     /Self_Dimer_Tm="20.0"
                     /Sequence="GGGCATGGCGAATGTATCAAAGC"
                     /label="IP_P_245"
                     /note="Geneious type: primer_bind_reverse"
     motif1          3143..3170
                     /Mismatches=3
                     /%_Identity="89.28571428571429"
                     /Motif="TTGACAN(16,18)TATAAT"
                     /annotation_group="Sig70: 6,797 -> 6,824"
                     /label="Sig70"
     misc_feature    3210..3215
                     /Recognition_pattern="C^TCGAG"
                     /annotation_group="CTCGAG"
                     /label="XhoI"
                     /note="Geneious type: restriction site"
     motif1          3293..3320
                     /Mismatches=3
                     /%_Identity="89.28571428571429"
                     /Motif="TTGACAN(16,18)TATAAT"
                     /annotation_group="Sig70: 6,947 -> 6,974"
                     /label="Sig70"
     motif1          complement(3346..3374)
                     /Mismatches=2
                     /%_Identity="93.10344827586206"
                     /Motif="TTGACAN(17)TATAAT"
                     /annotation_group="Sig70: 7,000 <- 7,028"
                     /label="Sig70"
     motif1          complement(3346..3374)
                     /Mismatches=2
                     /%_Identity="93.10344827586206"
                     /Motif="TTGACAN(16,18)TATAAT"
                     /annotation_group="Sig70: 7,000 <- 7,028"
                     /label="Sig70"
     motif1          3656..3683
                     /Mismatches=3
                     /%_Identity="89.28571428571429"
                     /Motif="TTGACAN(16,18)TATAAT"
                     /annotation_group="Sig70: 7,310 -> 7,337"
                     /label="Sig70"
     motif1          3908..3935
                     /Mismatches=3
                     /%_Identity="89.28571428571429"
                     /Motif="TTGACAN(16,18)TATAAT"
                     /annotation_group="Sig70: 7,562 -> 7,589"
                     /label="Sig70"
     motif1          complement(4018..4047)
                     /Mismatches=3
                     /%_Identity=90
                     /Motif="TTGACAN(16,18)TATAAT"
                     /annotation_group="Sig70: 7,672 <- 7,701"
                     /label="Sig70"
     motif1          4316..4343
                     /Mismatches=3
                     /%_Identity="89.28571428571429"
                     /Motif="TTGACAN(16,18)TATAAT"
                     /annotation_group="Sig70: 7,970 -> 7,997"
                     /label="Sig70"
     motif1          complement(4361..4388)
                     /Mismatches=3
                     /%_Identity="89.28571428571429"
                     /Motif="TTGACAN(16,18)TATAAT"
                     /annotation_group="Sig70: 8,015 <- 8,042"
                     /label="Sig70"
     motif1          complement(4465..4494)
                     /Mismatches=2
                     /%_Identity="93.33333333333333"
                     /Motif="TTGACAN(16,18)TATAAT"
                     /annotation_group="Sig70: 8,119 <- 8,148"
                     /label="Sig70"
     motif1          complement(4465..4492)
                     /Mismatches=3
                     /%_Identity="89.28571428571429"
                     /Motif="TTGACAN(16,18)TATAAT"
                     /annotation_group="Sig70: 8,119 <- 8,146"
                     /label="Sig70"
     motif1          complement(4523..4551)
                     /Mismatches=3
                     /%_Identity="89.65517241379311"
                     /Motif="TTGACAN(17)TATAAT"
                     /annotation_group="Sig70: 8,177 <- 8,205"
                     /label="Sig70"
     motif1          complement(4523..4551)
                     /Mismatches=3
                     /%_Identity="89.65517241379311"
                     /Motif="TTGACAN(16,18)TATAAT"
                     /annotation_group="Sig70: 8,177 <- 8,205"
                     /label="Sig70"
     motif1          complement(4534..4561)
                     /Mismatches=3
                     /%_Identity="89.28571428571429"
                     /Motif="TTGACAN(16,18)TATAAT"
                     /annotation_group="Sig70: 8,188 <- 8,215"
                     /label="Sig70"
     motif1          complement(4660..4689)
                     /Mismatches=3
                     /%_Identity=90
                     /Motif="TTGACAN(16,18)TATAAT"
                     /annotation_group="Sig70: 8,314 <- 8,343"
                     /label="Sig70"
     motif1          complement(4838..4865)
                     /Mismatches=3
                     /%_Identity="89.28571428571429"
                     /Motif="TTGACAN(16,18)TATAAT"
                     /annotation_group="Sig70: 8,492 <- 8,519"
                     /label="Sig70"
     motif1          complement(4949..4976)
                     /Mismatches=3
                     /%_Identity="89.28571428571429"
                     /Motif="TTGACAN(16,18)TATAAT"
                     /annotation_group="Sig70: 8,603 <- 8,630"
                     /label="Sig70"
     motif1          complement(5016..5045)
                     /Mismatches=3
                     /%_Identity=90
                     /Motif="TTGACAN(16,18)TATAAT"
                     /annotation_group="Sig70: 8,670 <- 8,699"
                     /label="Sig70"
     motif1          complement(5018..5045)
                     /Mismatches=3
                     /%_Identity="89.28571428571429"
                     /Motif="TTGACAN(16,18)TATAAT"
                     /annotation_group="Sig70: 8,672 <- 8,699"
                     /label="Sig70"
     motif1          5020..5049
                     /Mismatches=3
                     /%_Identity=90
                     /Motif="TTGACAN(16,18)TATAAT"
                     /annotation_group="Sig70: 8,674 -> 8,703"
                     /label="Sig70"
     motif1          complement(5185..5214)
                     /Mismatches=3
                     /%_Identity=90
                     /Motif="TTGACAN(16,18)TATAAT"
                     /annotation_group="Sig70: 8,839 <- 8,868"
                     /label="Sig70"
     motif1          complement(5391..5420)
                     /Mismatches=3
                     /%_Identity=90
                     /Motif="TTGACAN(16,18)TATAAT"
                     /annotation_group="Sig70: 9,045 <- 9,074"
                     /label="Sig70"
     motif1          complement(5444..5471)
                     /Mismatches=3
                     /%_Identity="89.28571428571429"
                     /Motif="TTGACAN(16,18)TATAAT"
                     /annotation_group="Sig70: 9,098 <- 9,125"
                     /label="Sig70"
     motif1          complement(5476..5503)
                     /Mismatches=3
                     /%_Identity="89.28571428571429"
                     /Motif="TTGACAN(16,18)TATAAT"
                     /annotation_group="Sig70: 9,130 <- 9,157"
                     /label="Sig70"
     motif1          5497..5525
                     /Mismatches=3
                     /%_Identity="89.65517241379311"
                     /Motif="TTGACAN(17)TATAAT"
                     /annotation_group="Sig70: 9,151 -> 9,179"
                     /label="Sig70"
     motif1          5497..5525
                     /Mismatches=3
                     /%_Identity="89.65517241379311"
                     /Motif="TTGACAN(16,18)TATAAT"
                     /annotation_group="Sig70: 9,151 -> 9,179"
                     /label="Sig70"
     motif1          5649..5678
                     /Mismatches=3
                     /%_Identity=90
                     /Motif="TTGACAN(16,18)TATAAT"
                     /annotation_group="Sig70: 9,303 -> 9,332"
                     /label="Sig70"
     motif1          complement(5693..5720)
                     /Mismatches=3
                     /%_Identity="89.28571428571429"
                     /Motif="TTGACAN(16,18)TATAAT"
                     /annotation_group="Sig70: 9,347 <- 9,374"
                     /label="Sig70"
     motif1          complement(5747..5774)
                     /Mismatches=3
                     /%_Identity="89.28571428571429"
                     /Motif="TTGACAN(16,18)TATAAT"
                     /annotation_group="Sig70: 9,401 <- 9,428"
                     /label="Sig70"
     motif1          complement(5807..5834)
                     /Mismatches=3
                     /%_Identity="89.28571428571429"
                     /Motif="TTGACAN(16,18)TATAAT"
                     /annotation_group="Sig70: 9,461 <- 9,488"
                     /label="Sig70"
     motif1          5830..5859
                     /Mismatches=3
                     /%_Identity=90
                     /Motif="TTGACAN(16,18)TATAAT"
                     /annotation_group="Sig70: 9,484 -> 9,513"
                     /label="Sig70"
     motif1          5837..5864
                     /Mismatches=3
                     /%_Identity="89.28571428571429"
                     /Motif="TTGACAN(16,18)TATAAT"
                     /annotation_group="Sig70: 9,491 -> 9,518"
                     /label="Sig70"
     motif1          complement(6020..6048)
                     /Mismatches=3
                     /%_Identity="89.65517241379311"
                     /Motif="TTGACAN(17)TATAAT"
                     /annotation_group="Sig70: 9,674 <- 9,702"
                     /label="Sig70"
     motif1          complement(6020..6049)
                     /Mismatches=3
                     /%_Identity=90
                     /Motif="TTGACAN(16,18)TATAAT"
                     /annotation_group="Sig70: 9,674 <- 9,703"
                     /label="Sig70"
     motif1          complement(6020..6048)
                     /Mismatches=3
                     /%_Identity="89.65517241379311"
                     /Motif="TTGACAN(16,18)TATAAT"
                     /annotation_group="Sig70: 9,674 <- 9,702"
                     /label="Sig70"
     motif1          6081..6110
                     /Mismatches=3
                     /%_Identity=90
                     /Motif="TTGACAN(16,18)TATAAT"
                     /annotation_group="Sig70: 9,735 -> 9,764"
                     /label="Sig70"
     motif1          complement(6430..6459)
                     /Mismatches=3
                     /%_Identity=90
                     /Motif="TTGACAN(16,18)TATAAT"
                     /annotation_group="Sig70: 10,084 <- 10,113"
                     /label="Sig70"
     motif1          6455..6484
                     /Mismatches=3
                     /%_Identity=90
                     /Motif="TTGACAN(16,18)TATAAT"
                     /annotation_group="Sig70: 10,109 -> 10,138"
                     /label="Sig70"
     motif1          complement(6521..6548)
                     /Mismatches=3
                     /%_Identity="89.28571428571429"
                     /Motif="TTGACAN(16,18)TATAAT"
                     /annotation_group="Sig70: 10,175 <- 10,202"
                     /label="Sig70"
     motif1          complement(6599..6626)
                     /Mismatches=3
                     /%_Identity="89.28571428571429"
                     /Motif="TTGACAN(16,18)TATAAT"
                     /annotation_group="Sig70: 10,253 <- 10,280"
                     /label="Sig70"
     motif1          complement(6673..6700)
                     /Mismatches=3
                     /%_Identity="89.28571428571429"
                     /Motif="TTGACAN(16,18)TATAAT"
                     /annotation_group="Sig70: 10,327 <- 10,354"
                     /label="Sig70"
     motif1          6702..6730
                     /Mismatches=3
                     /%_Identity="89.65517241379311"
                     /Motif="TTGACAN(17)TATAAT"
                     /annotation_group="Sig70: 10,356 -> 10,384"
                     /label="Sig70"
     motif1          6702..6729
                     /Mismatches=3
                     /%_Identity="89.28571428571429"
                     /Motif="TTGACAN(16,18)TATAAT"
                     /annotation_group="Sig70: 10,356 -> 10,383"
                     /label="Sig70"
     motif1          6702..6730
                     /Mismatches=3
                     /%_Identity="89.65517241379311"
                     /Motif="TTGACAN(16,18)TATAAT"
                     /annotation_group="Sig70: 10,356 -> 10,384"
                     /label="Sig70"
     promoter        complement(6721..6880)
                     /ApEinfo_revcolor="#d6b295"
                     /ApEinfo_fwdcolor="#d6b295"
                     /label="proC promoter"
     motif1          complement(6742..6769)
                     /Mismatches=3
                     /%_Identity="89.28571428571429"
                     /Motif="TTGACAN(16,18)TATAAT"
                     /annotation_group="Sig70: 10,396 <- 10,423"
                     /label="Sig70"
     motif1          complement(6782..6810)
                     /Mismatches=3
                     /%_Identity="89.65517241379311"
                     /Motif="TTGACAN(17)TATAAT"
                     /annotation_group="Sig70: 10,436 <- 10,464"
                     /label="Sig70"
     motif1          complement(6782..6810)
                     /Mismatches=3
                     /%_Identity="89.65517241379311"
                     /Motif="TTGACAN(16,18)TATAAT"
                     /annotation_group="Sig70: 10,436 <- 10,464"
                     /label="Sig70"
     terminator      complement(6891..6978)
                     /ApEinfo_revcolor="#9eafd2"
                     /ApEinfo_fwdcolor="#9eafd2"
                     /label="rrnBT2 term"
     source          complement(<6979..6998)
                     /ApEinfo_revcolor="#b1ff67"
                     /ApEinfo_fwdcolor="#b1ff67"
                     /label="source"
     misc_feature    complement(6981..6998)
                     /Mismatches=0
                     /Extension="CACCACACGTCTCGTAAG"
                     /created_by="primer3"
                     /annotation_group="5912426108433858921756b-c465-4bb3-a323-
                     1bf36b75016b"
                     /%GC="72.2"
                     /Tm="67.1"
                     /Hairpin_Tm="42.6"
                     /Self_Dimer_Tm="16.0"
                     /Sequence="GGAAGCAACGGCCCGGAG"
                     /label="IP_P_931"
                     /note="Geneious type: primer_bind_reverse"
ORIGIN      
        1 cttaccaagt agtgacccgc ttcgtgatgc atggtgttta aacttaatta agcctccggc
       61 ctgcggcctg cgcgcttcgc ttgccggttg gacaccaagt ggaaggcggg tcaaggctcg
      121 cgcagcgacc gcgcagcggc ttggccttga cgcgcctgga acgacccaag cctatgcgag
      181 tgggggcagt cgaaggcgaa gcccgcccgc ctgccccccg agcctcacgg cggcgagtgc
      241 gggggttcca agggggcagc gccaccttgg gcaaggccga aggccgcgca gtcgatcaac
      301 aagccccgga ggggccactt tttgccggag ggggagccgc gccgaaggcg tgggggaacc
      361 ccgcaggggt gcccttcttt gggcaccaaa gaactagata tagggcgaaa tgcgaaagac
      421 ttaaaaatca acaacttaaa aaaggggggt acgcaacagc tcattgcggc accccccgca
      481 atagctcatt gcgtaggtta aagaaaatct gtaattgact gccactttta cgcaacgcat
      541 aattgttgtc gcgctgccga aaagttgcag ctgattgcgc atggtgccgc aaccgtgcgg
      601 caccctaccg catggagata agcatggcca cgcagtccag agaaatcggc attcaagcca
      661 agaacaagcc cggtcactgg gtgcaaacgg aacgcaaagc gcatgaggcg tgggccgggc
      721 ttattgcgag gaaacccacg gcggcaatgc tgctgcatca cctcgtggcg cagatgggcc
      781 accagaacgc cgtggtggtc agccagaaga cactttccaa gctcatcgga cgttctttgc
      841 ggacggtcca atacgcagtc aaggacttgg tggccgagcg ctggatctcc gtcgtgaagc
      901 tcaacggccc cggcaccgtg tcggcctacg tggtcaatga ccgcgtggcg tggggccagc
      961 cccgcgacca gttgcgcctg tcggtgttca gtgccgccgt ggtggttgat cacgacgacc
     1021 aggacgaatc gctgttgggg catggcgacc tgcgccgcat cccgaccctg tatccgggcg
     1081 agcagcaact accgaccggc cccggcgagg agccgcccag ccagcccggc attccgggca
     1141 tggaaccaga cctgccagcc ttgaccgaaa cggaggaatg ggaacggcgc gggcagcagc
     1201 gcctgccgat gcccgatgag ccgtgttttc tggacgatgg cgagccgttg gagccgccga
     1261 cacgggtcac gctgccgcgc cggtagcact tgggttgcgc agcaacccgt aagtgcgctg
     1321 ttccagacta tcggctgtag ttaattaagc ggccgcgagc gtagcgaccg agtgagctag
     1381 ctatttgttt atttttctaa atacattcaa atatgtatcc gctcatgaga caataaccct
     1441 gttaaaatgc gtggatctcc atcaggcagt ttcccagaca ttactcaccc gtccgccact
     1501 cgtcagcaaa gaagcaagct tagatcgacc tgcagggggg ggggggaaag ccacgttgtg
     1561 tctcaaaatc tctgatgtta cattgcacaa gataaaaata tatcatcatg aacaataaaa
     1621 ctgtctgctt acataaacag taatacaagg ggtgttatga gccatattca acgggaaacg
     1681 tcttgctcga ggccgcgatt aaattccaac atggatgctg atttatatgg gtataaatgg
     1741 gctcgcgata atgtcgggca atcaggtgcg acaatctatc gattgtatgg gaagcccgat
     1801 gcgccagagt tgtttctgaa acatggcaaa ggtagcgttg ccaatgatgt tacagatgag
     1861 atggtcagac taaactggct gacggaattt atgcctcttc cgaccatcaa gcattttatc
     1921 cgtactcctg atgatgcatg gttactcacc actgcgatcc ccgggaaaac agcattccag
     1981 gtattagaag aatatcctga ttcaggtgaa aatattgttg atgcgctggc agtgttcctg
     2041 cgccggttgc attcgattcc tgtttgtaat tgtcctttta acagcgatcg cgtatttcgc
     2101 ctcgctcagg cgcaatcacg aatgaataac ggtttggttg atgcgagtga ttttgatgac
     2161 gagcgtaatg gctggcctgt tgaacaagtc tggaaagaaa tgcataagct tttgccattc
     2221 tcaccggatt cagtcgtcac tcatggtgat ttctcacttg ataaccttat ttttgacgag
     2281 gggaaattaa taggttgtat tgatgttgga cgagtcggaa tcgcagaccg ataccaggat
     2341 cttgccatcc tatggaactg cctcggtgag ttttctcctt cattacagaa acggcttttt
     2401 caaaaatatg gtattgataa tcctgatatg aataaattgc agtttcattt gatgctcgat
     2461 gagtttttct aatcagggga taacgcagga aagaacatgt gagcaatgtt tttttgcggc
     2521 cgcaaccgct ctagatttca gtgcaattta tctcttcaaa tgtagcacct gaagtcagcc
     2581 caggaggcgt ggaaaaagcc gggcattgcc cggctttctt tgtgagtcgt cctgaacgcc
     2641 tccctgatcg aggtcgaggg ggcatcgcct taggccggcc gggcttgtct gcagtgagac
     2701 ctcagtcggt ctcaatctac aacagtagaa attatttaaa gttcttagac ccgtttttgc
     2761 ctaaatcagc gctagcatta tacctaggac tgagctagct gtcaattagt tattcctatt
     2821 ctgcacgaac tcaaaatact cttcattttt gataaccaaa ttgagttttt tgccctcttg
     2881 attatttttg atcctaccta gtagcatcag accttttagc ccaatatgat aagcaccatt
     2941 ggcatcagca tcttgaggca tattttttgg cgcctgtcgc gaatcaaaga aattgccatt
     3001 tacatctgct actggtgaaa ttagataatc taactcagta cctgtttttg agttacgcat
     3061 ttgtaagata gtatttagga cactagttag cttagcaaaa aactttttgt cgctctcacc
     3121 gcaaatagct gctttgatac attcgccatg cccatattcg atagaataat cttttagcaa
     3181 tttctccaac tctttagttg gataaacttc tcgagtatcc caattatgat ttttatctga
     3241 atttctaaag ttaatcaatc tactcccaaa gctagctata gtccacttgc ctttggcagc
     3301 cttgtcacca aagtttttat aatcaaaact aaactcaaaa tagcccttat caaggttata
     3361 acaaatcttg tcaaacttac taaagaactc ttgagatttg ctgacacttt catacttagg
     3421 atataactga tttacaaaac cagttacagg acaaattttt gaagtaaaac cagctggtac
     3481 atagtagata atacctgttt gtttacccat ctttttaaaa gtctcaaaag gtgctgttag
     3541 ctgataagct ctaagcactc ccccagtttt atcaaactca ttatctttga aaactagata
     3601 gtttagtttc tcaattagca ttttttctaa cttttgatag acctgcttct ctaccttgaa
     3661 acgccctctt ttaaatccaa aatttaaatc ctcaaaaacc acaatagcat tatactctat
     3721 aactagctta gctatttcat gaactacctg agatagatag ccctctttca tctctttgat
     3781 gttatttatc tttttccagt ctttcctagc tgaatcccta tctttctcta ttgcagcaag
     3841 cttatcatgg tagtttgttt tcattctatc attaccaatg atgttgaaag tatcttgttt
     3901 gatgatattg cctttaccat ctaccaaagt atagtaagct aaatgtcttt cacctctatc
     3961 tatacttaat atatgaacat catttgcttt ttcttttagc aataaattga tttcatcatt
     4021 aaacttatta gctccactag atttaaaatt gattgtaata ggacagtgaa agaaaaactt
     4081 atcttcagta aagcgtttat ctttgattaa atcatattca aaaacactct cttttttagg
     4141 attatctttg tttttattag ctattgcctc tttagctggg tgagtgattt ttttaggtat
     4201 tgattgttta cgataaaaaa gctctgcctc accatttagc ttataaacca catcttgaag
     4261 atttctctca tcaaacagcg ctttccaata taaagtatgt agatttggtc gccctttgct
     4321 ataagctgaa aaatctttat tatagatttg gaataggtac aatttaccct gattaactac
     4381 gctatcaata tagctctctg atatattttc aaaagttagt ttgtagcctt gattttcaac
     4441 ttctctataa aattcatcta tagaattata tctttgagta tcagaaaatc taaatccaaa
     4501 atctttccac tccggatgct tacttataga ctgtttataa aaatctataa attttcggca
     4561 atcttcaata ttaaactcaa atttttcata tcctttttga ggactaccat tttttgtatg
     4621 tgtggaatga tttcttattc taagtatatc ttcactagga ttataaaatt ttatagattt
     4681 agcagaaaag aaaaccttag gtaacatttt atttgcgcca ggtaaaagtt tataaacaat
     4741 ttttttataa ccctcgcctt tattttcttt gatagcttta tcatcaaata ttttgttatt
     4801 tttcttattc atcacaccca gataatattt atcatctttg ataaataaaa ttgccgtatt
     4861 gtcaggctct ttatttttat cccaaccatt agccaaagtc gagttctcaa aattgagctt
     4921 aaatttctca tcactatatg gcttttgagt tatatagttt ctaattttgt tataaagagg
     4981 cactatattc gctagctcaa agtagcactc ctcaaatact agataaaaat gctcatcctt
     5041 gtctaaaata tttgccttat cttctgactg actaatatga aatattttta gtttatgtaa
     5101 gagattatta gtttgatcta aaagatcctt gatagcttta acatcatctt ccgcactagc
     5161 ttgaagtagg tcttttttac cttgattttg atatttgata gatatctgtg ccaaattgtc
     5221 tttgttttga gctatttcat caaatatcat cggaatagcc gcaaagtttg caagtatttc
     5281 ttcaaaccta cactgtttat ctatatctct atgcttatta aattcttcta aggcaagctt
     5341 tatagtttct agagataagt attttgcttt ttcagttttt ttggctatta attcttgctc
     5401 tttcttacta gggttatcaa gatttttagg tgctatttgt tgagttatat attctagtac
     5461 cgctgtacca ataacactat aatcatcaaa aacttgttgt gatagatcag taagagattt
     5521 atcattttta aaataaattt tactcaaatc aagtttttga gcttttaaat catcaaataa
     5581 taaagatagt gtttctttaa tagatttttc ttctactgtt ttaaaagctg ctatttgctc
     5641 ataaaaactt tgcatcgttg taactacatc actatcatct tctaacttat caattacaaa
     5701 agatttagat tctgtatcac ttaaaatttg cttaaataaa acactcattt tatatttttt
     5761 gagtgtttta tcatttattt gctgtgagta tagatttata tattcattta taccttttct
     5821 ctttgtattt tcaccattta caaatttacc accaataata gtattaaatt tagtaatacc
     5881 actttgattt agataattat taaagtttgc tatctcaaaa acttcatcaa gtgaaaaaac
     5941 tctttgatta acttcagatg ttttgtagtc aatatcaaag gttagctctt ctgccaaatc
     6001 ttttttaatt tgttcatagt ttatagcttc tggagctttg tcttttaaac tctcatactt
     6061 agctttattt tctagaaatt taggcaaatt atcatctact atcctataaa taatagatgt
     6121 aggaatatca ttgctactat aaacattttt tctattttca tgaaaaccct taaaataagt
     6181 tgtccaacct ttaaaagatt tgattatttc taacgcctca tctatatctg tgatatcact
     6241 attggcttta aatagttcta taccattatc cttagattgc tttagccata gaattaaatc
     6301 tgactcttgc ccttttttag catcgataag gttttgatta aacaaattct taaatttctc
     6361 tgagtccttt atatattcag atatttgttt ctttatcgta tcttttgcac ttttaaaatc
     6421 tttttgtaga ttatcatcat cactcttttt aagtttaaaa taaacatcag aatagttttg
     6481 taataaatct tcgctaatac aaaccgaact taatatctcc tctataaaaa actgatgata
     6541 tttatcaatt atttgtttag cctttttgta gtctttagct cttttctcat catctaaaat
     6601 caaacctctt gcttttatgt tttcaagtgt tttaccctgt gggattaact caaatcttag
     6661 agttttactt aaactatatt tattaacaaa ttcttgataa attgacattt ttgcctcctc
     6721 ctctagtaaa agttaaacaa aattatttgt agagggaaac cgttgtggac tccctgaata
     6781 tatcatacga gccttatgca tgcccgtaaa gttatccagc aaccactcat agacctaggg
     6841 cagcagatag ggacgacgtg gtgttagctg tgctctagaa gctagcagag tttgtagaaa
     6901 cgcaaaaagg ccatccgtca ggatggcctt ctgcttaatt tgatgcctgg cagtttatgg
     6961 cgggcgtcct gcccgccacc ctccgggccg ttgcttcc
//
