# Supplementary material for: Heterologous Cas9 and non-homologous end joining as a Potentially Organism-Agnostic Knockout (POAK) system in bacteria
Source: bioRxiv preprint, doi:10.1101/601971, version 2 (2021-10-06)
Supplement: Plasmid Sequences [file 601971_file03.zip › SuppFileA1/IP_307.gb]

LOCUS       IP_307                 11521 bp    DNA     circular UNA 05-JAN-2019
DEFINITION  gnPOAKlacZe1.
ACCESSION   urn.local...3r-9z01nbq
VERSION     urn.local...3r-9z01nbq
KEYWORDS    .
SOURCE       (101knR)
  ORGANISM  .
FEATURES             Location/Qualifiers
     misc_feature    complement(<1..1069)
                     /Source="referenceToDocument: urn:local:.:2ok-7bybcv9"
                     /label="KnR (concatenated sequence 2)"
                     /note="Geneious type: Concatenated sequence"
     misc_feature    1..22
                     /Sequence="TTGCTCACATGTTCTTTCCTGC"
                     /Hairpin_Tm="None"
                     /Tm="59.7"
                     /Self_Dimer_Tm="None"
                     /%GC="45.5"
                     /Pair_Dimer_Tm="None"
                     /Product_Size=2503
                     /Extension="CACCACAGCTCTTCGACA"
                     /modified_by="isaacnplant"
                     /label="IP_P_736"
                     /note="Geneious type: primer_bind_reverse"
     misc_feature    3..1065
                     /Original_Bases="ATTTGCCGACTACCTTGGTGATCTCGCCTTTCACGTAGTGG
                     ACAAATTCTTCCAACTGATCTGCGCGCGAGGCCAAGCGATCTTCTTCTTGTCCAAGAT
                     AAGCCTGTCTAGCTTCAAGTATGACGGGCTGATACTGGGCCGGCAGGCGCTCCATTGC
                     CCAGTCGGCAGCGACATCCTTCGGCGCGATTTTGCCGGTTACTGCGCTGTACCAAATG
                     CGGGACAACGTAAGCACTACATTTCGCTCATCGCCAGCCCAGTCGGGCGGCGAGTTCC
                     ATAGCGTTAAGGTTTCATTTAGCGCCTCAAATAGATCCTGTTCAGGAACCGGATCAAA
                     GAGTTCCTCCGCCGCTGGACCTACCAAGGCAACGCTATGTTCTCTTGCTTTTGTCAGC
                     AAGATAGCCAGATCAATGTCGATCGTGGCTGGCTCGAAGATACCTGCAAGAATGTCAT
                     TGCGCTGCCATTCTCCAAATTGCAGTTCGCGCTTAGCTGGATAACGCCACGGAATGAT
                     GTCGTCGTGCACAACAATGGTGACTTCTACAGCGCGGAGAATCTCGCTCTCTCCAGGG
                     GAAGCCGAAGTTTCCAAAAGGTCGTTGATCAAAGCTCGCCGCGTTGTTTCATCAAGCC
                     TTACGGTCACCGTAACCAGCAAATCAATATCACTGTGTGGCTTCAGGCCGCCATCCAC
                     TGCGGAGCCGTACAAATGTACGGCCAGCAACGTCGGTTCGAGATGGCGCTCGATGACG
                     CCAACTACCTCTGATAGTTGAGTCGATACTTCGGCGATCACCGCTTCCCTCATACTCT
                     TCCTTTTTCAATATTATTGAAGCATTTAT"
                     /label="ATTTGCCGACTACCTTGGTGATCTCGCCTTTCACGTAGTGGACAAATTCT
                     TCCAACTGATCTGCGCGCGAGGCCAAGCGATCTTCTTCTTGTCCAAGATAAGCCTGTC
                     TAGCTTCAAGTATGACGGGCTGATACTGGGCCGGCAGGCGCTCCATTGCCCAGTCGGC
                     AGCGACATCCTTCGGCGCGATTTTGCCGGTTACTGCGCTGTACCAAATGCGGGACAAC
                     GTAAGCACTACATTTCGCTCATCGCCAGCCCAGTCGGGCGGCGAGTTCCATAGCGTTA
                     AGGTTTCATTTAGCGCCTCAAATAGATCCTGTTCAGGAACCGGATCAAAGAGTTCCTC
                     CGCCGCTGGACCTACCAAGGCAACGCTATGTTCTCTTGCTTTTGTCAGCAAGATAGCC
                     AGATCAATGTCGATCGTGGCTGGCTCGAAGATACCTGCAAGAATGTCATTGCGCTGCC
                     ATTCTCCAAATTGCAGTTCGCGCTTAGCTGGATAACGCCACGGAATGATGTCGTCGTG
                     CACAACAATGGTGACTTCTACAGCGCGGAGAATCTCGCTCTCTCCAGGGGAAGCCGAA
                     GTTTCCAAAAGGTCGTTGATCAAAGCTCGCCGCGTTGTTTCATCAAGCCTTACGGTCA
                     CCGTAACCAGCAAATCAATATCACTGTGTGGCTTCAGGCCGCCATCCACTGCGGAGCC
                     GTACAAATGTACGGCCAGCAACGTCGGTTCGAGATGGCGCTCGATGACGCCAACTACC
                     TCTGATAGTTGAGTCGATACTTCGGCGATCACCGCTTCCCTCATACTCTTCCTTTTTC
                     AATATTATTGAAGCATTTAT"
                     /note="Geneious type: Editing History Replacement"
     CDS             complement(35..850)
                     /ApEinfo_revcolor="#faac61"
                     /ApEinfo_fwdcolor="#faac61"
                     /label="Kmr"
     misc_feature    35..980
                     /ApEinfo_revcolor="#c7b0e3"
                     /ApEinfo_fwdcolor="#c7b0e3"
                     /label="Km cassette (HincII fragment, pAM1431)"
     misc_feature    407
                     /created_by="isaacnplant"
                     /label="T->C removal of esp3II site"
     misc_feature    complement(1050..>1065)
                     /ApEinfo_revcolor="#b7e6d7"
                     /ApEinfo_fwdcolor="#b7e6d7"
                     /label="NS2"
     ligation        1066..1069
                     /label="Ligation"
     source          complement(<1066..1150)
                     /ApEinfo_revcolor="#b1ff67"
                     /ApEinfo_fwdcolor="#b1ff67"
                     /label="source"
     misc_feature    complement(1066..>1150)
                     /Source="referenceToDocument: urn:local:.:2og-7byb966"
                     /label="IP_103 PCR Product (concatenated sequence 1)"
                     /note="Geneious type: Concatenated sequence"
     misc_feature    complement(1151..1166)
                     /ApEinfo_revcolor="#7ea7d8"
                     /ApEinfo_fwdcolor="#7ea7d8"
                     /label="NotI/PacI"
     misc_feature    complement(1221..1883)
                     /ApEinfo_revcolor="#ff9ccd"
                     /ApEinfo_fwdcolor="#ff9ccd"
                     /label="rep"
     misc_feature    complement(1322..1340)
                     /ApEinfo_revcolor="#ff9ccd"
                     /ApEinfo_fwdcolor="#ff9ccd"
                     /label="pBBR1 seq 4"
     misc_feature    complement(1958..1969)
                     /ApEinfo_revcolor="#ff9ccd"
                     /ApEinfo_fwdcolor="#ff9ccd"
                     /label="-10 and TSS"
     misc_feature    complement(1988..1992)
                     /ApEinfo_revcolor="#ff9ccd"
                     /ApEinfo_fwdcolor="#ff9ccd"
                     /label="-35"
     misc_feature    complement(2019..2076)
                     /ApEinfo_revcolor="#75c6a9"
                     /ApEinfo_fwdcolor="#75c6a9"
                     /label="putative terminator"
     misc_feature    complement(2035..2052)
                     /ApEinfo_revcolor="#ff9ccd"
                     /ApEinfo_fwdcolor="#ff9ccd"
                     /label="pBBR1 seq 3"
     misc_feature    complement(2456..2463)
                     /ApEinfo_revcolor="#7ea7d8"
                     /ApEinfo_fwdcolor="#7ea7d8"
                     /label="PacI"
     primer_bind     complement(2484..2503)
                     /Sequence="ACCAAGTAGTGACCCGCTTC"
                     /Hairpin_Tm="None"
                     /Tm="59.7"
                     /Self_Dimer_Tm="None"
                     /%GC="55.0"
                     /Pair_Dimer_Tm="None"
                     /Product_Size=2503
                     /Extension="CACCACAGCTCTTCGCTT"
                     /modified_by="isaacnplant"
                     /label="IP_P_735"
     ligation        2504..2506
                     /label="Ligation"
     misc_feature    complement(2504..11521)
                     /Source="referenceToDocument: urn:local:.:1qj-7d3mei9"
                     /label="IP_103p519,520 (concatenated sequence 1)"
                     /note="Geneious type: Concatenated sequence"
     promoter        <2514..2531
                     /created_by="isaacnplant"
                     /label="IP_P_520"
     misc_feature    2514..2531
                     /Mismatches=0
                     /Extension="ATAGCGGCTCTTCCAAGTTTAAAC"
                     /created_by="primer3"
                     /annotation_group="56338769371520476681d73-a86d-43e5-b624-
                     1827fe65528c"
                     /%GC="55.6"
                     /Tm="62.1"
                     /Hairpin_Tm="None"
                     /Self_Dimer_Tm="None"
                     /Sequence="ACCATGCATCACGAAGCG"
                     /label="IP_P_520"
                     /note="Geneious type: primer_bind_reverse"
     misc_feature    complement(2546..3502)
                     /ApEinfo_revcolor="#85dae9"
                     /ApEinfo_fwdcolor="#85dae9"
                     /label="Ku_MYCS2_pcc7002 optimized"
     misc_feature    complement(3503..3517)
                     /ApEinfo_revcolor="#ff0087"
                     /ApEinfo_fwdcolor="#ff0087"
                     /label="RBS"
     misc_feature    complement(3524..5812)
                     /ApEinfo_revcolor="#b1ff67"
                     /ApEinfo_fwdcolor="#b1ff67"
                     /label="LigD_MYCS2"
     misc_feature    complement(4720..4722)
                     /ApEinfo_revcolor="#d6b295"
                     /ApEinfo_fwdcolor="#d6b295"
                     /label="BsmBI site"
     misc_feature    complement(4803..4814)
                     /ApEinfo_revcolor="#faac61"
                     /ApEinfo_fwdcolor="#faac61"
                     /label="BsmBI Site"
     primer_bind     complement(5478..5496)
                     /Mismatches=0
                     /created_by="primer3"
                     /annotation_group="7065449038142328d1794cb-5ee3-4a0e-b495-
                     a27b56226fb9"
                     /%GC="63.2"
                     /Tm="65.0"
                     /Hairpin_Tm="56.3"
                     /Self_Dimer_Tm="27.0"
                     /Sequence="GGGTGGCACAACAAGCCTC"
                     /label="IP_P_087"
     primer_bind     complement(5802..5827)
                     /Pair_Dimer_Tm="None"
                     /Product_Size=14426
                     /Mismatches=0
                     /Extension="CACCACAGCTCTTCGATG"
                     /created_by="primer3"
                     /annotation_group="70654518192105959479968-03c9-45ee-a36c-
                     12fbaf97804b"
                     /%GC="34.6"
                     /Tm="62.3"
                     /Hairpin_Tm="None"
                     /Self_Dimer_Tm="5.9"
                     /Sequence="AAGGAGGAAAAAAAAATGGCTAGACA"
                     /label="IP_P_631"
     mismatch        5804
                     /Target_base="A"
                     /Oligo_base="T"
                     /Oligo_name="IP_P_585"
                     /annotation_group="7065449442133720bad49f0-1c36-4621-abb7-
                     ff050f32bdcd"
                     /label="A/T"
     mismatch        5804
                     /Target_base="A"
                     /Oligo_base="T"
                     /Oligo_name="IP_P_685"
                     /annotation_group="706545643286381db7a3287-e9ef-4ebc-bd60-
                     3c73f3cd69bc"
                     /label="A/T"
     primer_bind     complement(5804..5827)
                     /modified_by="isaacnplant"
                     /Mismatch_Positions="===================T===T"
                     /Mismatches=2
                     /Extension="CACCACAGGTCTCGGAGA"
                     /created_by="primer3"
                     /annotation_group="706545643286381db7a3287-e9ef-4ebc-bd60-
                     3c73f3cd69bc"
                     /%GC="29.2"
                     /Tm="58.1"
                     /Hairpin_Tm="None"
                     /Self_Dimer_Tm="None"
                     /Sequence="AAGGAGGAAAAAAAAATGGTTAGT"
                     /label="IP_P_685"
     primer_bind     complement(5804..5826)
                     /Mismatch_Positions="==================T===T"
                     /Mismatches=2
                     /Extension="CACCACACGTCTCG"
                     /created_by="primer3"
                     /annotation_group="7065449442133720bad49f0-1c36-4621-abb7-
                     ff050f32bdcd"
                     /%GC="30.4"
                     /Tm="57.5"
                     /Hairpin_Tm="None"
                     /Self_Dimer_Tm="None"
                     /Sequence="AGGAGGAAAAAAAAATGGTTAGT"
                     /label="IP_P_585"
     mismatch        5808
                     /Target_base="C"
                     /Oligo_base="T"
                     /Oligo_name="IP_P_585"
                     /annotation_group="7065449442133720bad49f0-1c36-4621-abb7-
                     ff050f32bdcd"
                     /label="C/T"
     mismatch        5808
                     /Target_base="C"
                     /Oligo_base="T"
                     /Oligo_name="IP_P_685"
                     /annotation_group="706545643286381db7a3287-e9ef-4ebc-bd60-
                     3c73f3cd69bc"
                     /label="C/T"
     misc_feature    5813..5835
                     /Pair_Dimer_Tm="None"
                     /Product_Size=722
                     /Mismatches=0
                     /Extension="CACCACACGTCTCG"
                     /created_by="primer3"
                     /annotation_group="7065455245876180407a0df-afa1-4067-99c7-
                     4483d9bcf931"
                     /%GC="30.4"
                     /Tm="57.8"
                     /Hairpin_Tm="None"
                     /Self_Dimer_Tm="None"
                     /Sequence="TTTTTTTTCCTCCTTGATTCACT"
                     /label="IP_P_581"
                     /note="Geneious type: primer_bind_reverse"
     misc_feature    5813..5835
                     /modified_by="isaacnplant"
                     /Mismatches=0
                     /Extension="CACCACAGCTCTTCGAT"
                     /created_by="primer3"
                     /annotation_group="7065457267387483c745c0d-d8dc-455a-ae63-
                     42c08220c85c"
                     /%GC="30.4"
                     /Tm="57.8"
                     /Hairpin_Tm="None"
                     /Self_Dimer_Tm="None"
                     /Sequence="TTTTTTTTCCTCCTTGATTCACT"
                     /label="IP_P_732"
                     /note="Geneious type: primer_bind_reverse"
     misc_feature    complement(5813..5827)
                     /ApEinfo_revcolor="#ff0087"
                     /ApEinfo_fwdcolor="#ff0087"
                     /label="RBS"
     misc_feature    5830..5856
                     /Pair_Dimer_Tm="None"
                     /Product_Size=78
                     /Mismatches=0
                     /Extension="CACCACAGCTCTTCGAAT"
                     /created_by="primer3"
                     /annotation_group="70654541908158163525f26-3dca-4a7d-9a8c-
                     11dde25ebddb"
                     /%GC="37.0"
                     /Tm="61.9"
                     /Hairpin_Tm="46.6"
                     /Self_Dimer_Tm="25.2"
                     /Sequence="TTCACTTTTCTCTATCACTGATAGGGA"
                     /label="IP_P_674"
                     /note="Geneious type: primer_bind_reverse"
     misc_feature    5830..5856
                     /modified_by="isaacnplant"
                     /Mismatches=0
                     /Extension="CACCACAGCTCTTCG"
                     /created_by="primer3"
                     /annotation_group="706545775289419cff5a08e-62e0-4b7f-b882-
                     78bb1c00e00d"
                     /%GC="37.0"
                     /Tm="61.9"
                     /Hairpin_Tm="46.6"
                     /Self_Dimer_Tm="25.2"
                     /Sequence="TTCACTTTTCTCTATCACTGATAGGGA"
                     /label="IP_P_737"
                     /note="Geneious type: primer_bind_reverse"
     misc_feature    complement(5830..5907)
                     /ApEinfo_revcolor="#ffef86"
                     /ApEinfo_fwdcolor="#ffef86"
                     /label="tetA promoter element"
     mismatch        5836
                     /Target_base="T"
                     /Oligo_base="G"
                     /Oligo_name="IP_P_495"
                     /annotation_group="950d0b27-2077-45bd-89c6-42a8678a8a5b"
                     /label="T/G"
     misc_feature    5836..5895
                     /Sequence="GCTCTCTATCACTGATAGGGAGAGGTAAAATAACTCTATCAATGATA
                     GAGTGTCAACAAA"
                     /Mismatch_Positions="GC====================A==============
                     ======================="
                     /Mismatches=3
                     /annotation_group="950d0b27-2077-45bd-89c6-42a8678a8a5b"
                     /label="IP_P_495"
                     /note="Geneious type: primer_bind_reverse"
     mismatch        5837
                     /Target_base="T"
                     /Oligo_base="C"
                     /Oligo_name="IP_P_495"
                     /annotation_group="950d0b27-2077-45bd-89c6-42a8678a8a5b"
                     /label="T/C"
     misc_feature    5837..5843
                     /ApEinfo_revcolor="#b1ff67"
                     /ApEinfo_fwdcolor="#b1ff67"
                     /label="-35 Pr1"
     misc_feature    5838..5861
                     /modified_by="isaacnplant"
                     /Mismatches=0
                     /Extension="CACCACAGGTCTCG"
                     /created_by="primer3"
                     /annotation_group="7065455836641065fd3f409-4b7d-4c0d-b264-
                     78226e298021"
                     /%GC="45.8"
                     /Tm="62.4"
                     /Hairpin_Tm="44.3"
                     /Self_Dimer_Tm="25.2"
                     /Sequence="TCTCTATCACTGATAGGGAGTGGT"
                     /label="IP_P_688"
                     /note="Geneious type: primer_bind_reverse"
     misc_feature    complement(5838..5858)
                     /ApEinfo_revcolor="#d6b295"
                     /ApEinfo_fwdcolor="#d6b295"
                     /label="O2"
     misc_feature    5856
                     /ApEinfo_revcolor="#d6b295"
                     /ApEinfo_fwdcolor="#d6b295"
                     /label="tetA tss"
     mismatch        5858
                     /Target_base="T"
                     /Oligo_base="A"
                     /Oligo_name="IP_P_495"
                     /annotation_group="950d0b27-2077-45bd-89c6-42a8678a8a5b"
                     /label="T/A"
     misc_feature    5858..5863
                     /ApEinfo_revcolor="#84b0dc"
                     /ApEinfo_fwdcolor="#84b0dc"
                     /label="-35 Pr2"
     misc_feature    5861..5866
                     /ApEinfo_revcolor="#85dae9"
                     /ApEinfo_fwdcolor="#85dae9"
                     /label="-10 Pr1"
     misc_feature    complement(5862..5867)
                     /ApEinfo_revcolor="#ffef86"
                     /ApEinfo_fwdcolor="#ffef86"
                     /label="-10 Pa"
     misc_feature    complement(5868..5886)
                     /ApEinfo_revcolor="#f8d3a9"
                     /ApEinfo_fwdcolor="#f8d3a9"
                     /label="O1"
     misc_feature    5881..5886
                     /ApEinfo_revcolor="#d59687"
                     /ApEinfo_fwdcolor="#d59687"
                     /label="-10 Pr2"
     primer_bind     complement(5882..5907)
                     /Pair_Dimer_Tm="None"
                     /Product_Size=78
                     /Mismatches=0
                     /Extension="CACCACAGCTCTTCGCAT"
                     /created_by="primer3"
                     /annotation_group="7065453137781907372dd99-c841-4c6c-ad41-
                     583baa36692a"
                     /%GC="26.9"
                     /Tm="58.2"
                     /Hairpin_Tm="32.4"
                     /Self_Dimer_Tm="None"
                     /Sequence="TAATTCCTAATTTTTGTTGACACTCT"
                     /label="IP_P_673"
     misc_feature    complement(5885..5891)
                     /ApEinfo_revcolor="#85dae9"
                     /ApEinfo_fwdcolor="#85dae9"
                     /label="-35 Pa"
     misc_feature    5893
                     /ApEinfo_revcolor="#9eafd2"
                     /ApEinfo_fwdcolor="#9eafd2"
                     /label="tetR TSS"
     gene            5908..6534
                     /ApEinfo_revcolor="#ffef86"
                     /ApEinfo_fwdcolor="#ffef86"
                     /label="tetR"
     primer_bind     complement(5969..5990)
                     /Mismatches=0
                     /created_by="primer3"
                     /annotation_group="706544989377378c8dc584f-5c14-4f13-bbc9-
                     baf30cbd0d67"
                     /%GC="40.9"
                     /Tm="59.9"
                     /Hairpin_Tm="44.0"
                     /Self_Dimer_Tm="None"
                     /Sequence="GTTGTTAAACCTTCGATTCCGA"
                     /label="IP_P_610"
     PCR_primer      6324..6348
                     /ApEinfo_revcolor="#85dae9"
                     /ApEinfo_fwdcolor="#85dae9"
                     /label="GCATTTTACTTTAGGTTGCGTATTG"
     primer_bind     complement(6511..6536)
                     /modified_by="isaacnplant"
                     /Mismatches=0
                     /Extension="GGAACTCGTCTCG"
                     /created_by="primer3"
                     /annotation_group="3013457846677161a8e4028-b40d-45bc-afab-
                     750dbe399b16"
                     /%GC="38.5"
                     /Tm="61.0"
                     /Hairpin_Tm="39.7"
                     /Self_Dimer_Tm="10.3"
                     /Sequence="CCTTAAGACCCACTTTCACATTTAAG"
                     /label="IP_P_433c"
     primer_bind     complement(6515..6534)
                     /Pair_Dimer_Tm="None"
                     /Product_Size=627
                     /Mismatches=0
                     /Extension="CACCACAGGTCTCGCCGC"
                     /created_by="primer3"
                     /annotation_group="706545270555850f3f9db20-0938-49dd-a0e6-
                     bfe38defab2f"
                     /%GC="35.0"
                     /Tm="55.6"
                     /Hairpin_Tm="39.7"
                     /Self_Dimer_Tm="None"
                     /Sequence="TTAAGACCCACTTTCACATT"
                     /label="IP_P_656"
     primer_bind     complement(6515..6534)
                     /Pair_Dimer_Tm="None"
                     /Product_Size=722
                     /Mismatches=0
                     /Extension="CACCACACGTCTCGCAAA"
                     /created_by="primer3"
                     /annotation_group="7065454722975610ef6d758-9bb1-4ba1-8743-
                     b5fbb982b367"
                     /%GC="35.0"
                     /Tm="55.6"
                     /Hairpin_Tm="39.7"
                     /Self_Dimer_Tm="None"
                     /Sequence="TTAAGACCCACTTTCACATT"
                     /label="IP_P_582"
     misc_feature    6516..6537
                     /Mismatches=0
                     /created_by="primer3"
                     /annotation_group="706545035004426f7001567-20f1-4950-bc0d-
                     86e37a69931e"
                     /%GC="40.9"
                     /Tm="60.1"
                     /Hairpin_Tm="35.0"
                     /Self_Dimer_Tm="8.4"
                     /Sequence="ATGTGAAAGTGGGTCTTAAGGA"
                     /label="IP_P_621"
                     /note="Geneious type: primer_bind_reverse"
     misc_feature    6533..6552
                     /modified_by="isaacnplant"
                     /Mismatches=0
                     /Extension="GGAACTCGTCTCG"
                     /created_by="primer3"
                     /annotation_group="301345714391124a17a30a4-9b5a-48b0-acd3-
                     5d7496fd4f4e"
                     /%GC="65.0"
                     /Tm="68.6"
                     /Hairpin_Tm="42.6"
                     /Self_Dimer_Tm="16.0"
                     /Sequence="AAGGAAGCAACGGCCCGGAG"
                     /label="IP_P_432c"
                     /note="Geneious type: primer_bind_reverse"
     source          6535..7013
                     /ApEinfo_revcolor="#b1ff67"
                     /ApEinfo_fwdcolor="#b1ff67"
                     /label="source"
     misc_feature    6535..6550
                     /Pair_Dimer_Tm="None"
                     /Product_Size=14426
                     /Mismatches=0
                     /Extension="CACCACAGCTCTTCGTAA"
                     /created_by="primer3"
                     /annotation_group="706545226262695df3f28c0-d5d1-437d-9e93-
                     2dcce26468f4"
                     /%GC="75.0"
                     /Tm="64.8"
                     /Hairpin_Tm="42.6"
                     /Self_Dimer_Tm="16.0"
                     /Sequence="GGAAGCAACGGCCCGG"
                     /label="IP_P_630"
                     /note="Geneious type: primer_bind_reverse"
     misc_feature    6535..6550
                     /Pair_Dimer_Tm="2.7"
                     /Product_Size=378
                     /Mismatches=0
                     /Extension="CACCACAGCTCTTCG"
                     /created_by="primer3"
                     /annotation_group="706545372414683af90c4ab-c2ba-46e8-9fee-
                     e50aeb615ed1"
                     /%GC="75.0"
                     /Tm="64.8"
                     /Hairpin_Tm="42.6"
                     /Self_Dimer_Tm="16.0"
                     /Sequence="GGAAGCAACGGCCCGG"
                     /label="IP_P_675"
                     /note="Geneious type: primer_bind_reverse"
     terminator      6555..6642
                     /ApEinfo_revcolor="#9eafd2"
                     /ApEinfo_fwdcolor="#9eafd2"
                     /label="rrnBT2 term"
     primer_bind     complement(6606..6628)
                     /Mismatches=0
                     /created_by="primer3"
                     /annotation_group="706544720923970632f3cc7-4bd5-400e-88dd-
                     d065f1386f65"
                     /%GC="56.5"
                     /Tm="68.5"
                     /Hairpin_Tm="76.4"
                     /Self_Dimer_Tm="45.7"
                     /Sequence="AAAAGGCCATCCGTCAGGATGGC"
                     /label="IP_P_303"
     primer_bind     complement(6630..6652)
                     /Pair_Dimer_Tm="None"
                     /Product_Size=11075
                     /Mismatches=0
                     /Extension="CACCACAGCTCTTCG"
                     /created_by="primer3"
                     /annotation_group="706545140879454102b1250-bfae-41d9-b55e-
                     be471cb2ca14"
                     /%GC="47.8"
                     /Tm="63.0"
                     /Hairpin_Tm="45.3"
                     /Self_Dimer_Tm="17.6"
                     /Sequence="GCTAGCAGAGTTTGTAGAAACGC"
                     /label="IP_P_625"
     misc_feature    6642..6676
                     /Mismatch_Positions="===AGT============================="
                     /Mismatches=3
                     /created_by="primer3"
                     /annotation_group="7065447676095607e572ddc-6463-422f-ab85-
                     12caa1a69d70"
                     /%GC="48.6"
                     /Tm="71.4"
                     /Hairpin_Tm="54.3"
                     /Self_Dimer_Tm="23.5"
                     /Sequence="ACTAGTCTAGCTTCTAGAGCACAGCTAACACCACG"
                     /label="IP_P_137"
                     /note="Geneious type: primer_bind_reverse"
     mismatch        6645
                     /Target_base="C"
                     /Oligo_base="A"
                     /Oligo_name="IP_P_137"
                     /annotation_group="7065447676095607e572ddc-6463-422f-ab85-
                     12caa1a69d70"
                     /label="C/A"
     mismatch        6646
                     /Target_base="T"
                     /Oligo_base="G"
                     /Oligo_name="IP_P_137"
                     /annotation_group="7065447676095607e572ddc-6463-422f-ab85-
                     12caa1a69d70"
                     /label="T/G"
     mismatch        6647
                     /Target_base="G"
                     /Oligo_base="T"
                     /Oligo_name="IP_P_137"
                     /annotation_group="7065447676095607e572ddc-6463-422f-ab85-
                     12caa1a69d70"
                     /label="G/T"
     promoter        6653..6812
                     /ApEinfo_revcolor="#d6b295"
                     /ApEinfo_fwdcolor="#d6b295"
                     /label="proC promoter"
     primer_bind     complement(6734..6762)
                     /Mismatches=0
                     /created_by="primer3"
                     /annotation_group="706544850016114db69f8b4-04da-40b9-a2c0-
                     eb2132cabead"
                     /%GC="41.4"
                     /Tm="64.7"
                     /Hairpin_Tm="37.4"
                     /Self_Dimer_Tm="None"
                     /Sequence="TCCCTGAATATATCATACGAGCCTTATGC"
                     /label="IP_P_127"
     misc_feature    6763..6792
                     /Mismatches=0
                     /created_by="primer3"
                     /annotation_group="706544809254841bb56eeea-6a94-447c-8648-
                     8fb4d2bbe61f"
                     /%GC="40.0"
                     /Tm="66.1"
                     /Hairpin_Tm="35.6"
                     /Self_Dimer_Tm="None"
                     /Sequence="GTCCACAACGGTTTCCCTCTACAAATAATT"
                     /label="IP_P_128"
                     /note="Geneious type: primer_bind_reverse"
     primer_bind     complement(6805..6824)
                     /modified_by="isaacnplant"
                     /Mismatches=0
                     /Extension="CACCACAGCTCTTCGCAT"
                     /created_by="primer3"
                     /annotation_group="706545685304514daf9c5c2-736d-4014-9301-
                     bc8cbe7199fc"
                     /%GC="45.0"
                     /Tm="58.2"
                     /Hairpin_Tm="None"
                     /Self_Dimer_Tm="None"
                     /Sequence="TTTTGCCTCCTCCTCTAGTA"
                     /label="IP_P_733"
     misc_feature    6813..6834
                     /Pair_Dimer_Tm="None"
                     /Product_Size=11075
                     /Mismatches=0
                     /Extension="CACCACAGCTCTTCG"
                     /created_by="primer3"
                     /annotation_group="706545078219572f7365396-2499-4438-a4e0-
                     0952ed3ba7af"
                     /%GC="40.9"
                     /Tm="59.1"
                     /Hairpin_Tm="None"
                     /Self_Dimer_Tm="None"
                     /Sequence="GAGGAGGCAAAAATGGATAAGA"
                     /label="IP_P_624"
                     /note="Geneious type: primer_bind_reverse"
     mismatch        6817
                     /Target_base="A"
                     /Oligo_base="G"
                     /Oligo_name="IP_P_277"
                     /annotation_group="5afc7880-802f-4103-96ab-7c5355e7ef12"
                     /label="A/G"
     misc_feature    6817..6856
                     /Sequence="GTGAAAAAATGGATAAGAAATACTCAATAGGCTTAGATAT"
                     /Mismatch_Positions="GT=A=================================
                     ==="
                     /Mismatches=3
                     /annotation_group="5afc7880-802f-4103-96ab-7c5355e7ef12"
                     /label="IP_P_277"
                     /note="Geneious type: primer_bind_reverse"
     mismatch        6818
                     /Target_base="G"
                     /Oligo_base="T"
                     /Oligo_name="IP_P_277"
                     /annotation_group="5afc7880-802f-4103-96ab-7c5355e7ef12"
                     /label="G/T"
     mismatch        6820
                     /Target_base="C"
                     /Oligo_base="A"
                     /Oligo_name="IP_P_277"
                     /annotation_group="5afc7880-802f-4103-96ab-7c5355e7ef12"
                     /label="C/A"
     misc_feature    6821..6860
                     /Sequence="AAAAATGGATAAGAAATACTCAATAGGCTTAGATATCGGC"
                     /Mismatches=0
                     /annotation_group="99a9a514-220c-4c1b-98e3-b8e9fcf2fef5"
                     /label="IP_P_100"
                     /note="Geneious type: primer_bind_reverse"
     CDS             6825..7013
                     /ApEinfo_revcolor="#ff9ccd"
                     /ApEinfo_fwdcolor="#ff9ccd"
                     /label="cas9"
     CDS             7014..10931
                     /ApEinfo_revcolor="#ff9ccd"
                     /ApEinfo_fwdcolor="#ff9ccd"
                     /label="cas9"
     source          7014..11355
                     /ApEinfo_revcolor="#b1ff67"
                     /ApEinfo_fwdcolor="#b1ff67"
                     /label="source"
     misc_feature    10856..10880
                     /label="/ApEinfo_revcolor=#84b0dc
                     /ApEinfo_fwdcolor=#84b0dc"
     promoter        10936..10989
                     /ApEinfo_revcolor="#b4abac"
                     /ApEinfo_fwdcolor="#b4abac"
                     /label="tracrRNA promoter"
     misc_feature    10979
                     /Original_Bases="A"
                     /label="A"
                     /note="Geneious type: Editing History Replacement"
     precursor_RNA   10996..11084
                     /ApEinfo_revcolor="#75c6a9"
                     /ApEinfo_fwdcolor="#75c6a9"
                     /label="tracrRNA precursor"
     terminator      11063..11084
                     /ApEinfo_revcolor="#b4abac"
                     /ApEinfo_fwdcolor="#b4abac"
                     /label="tracrRNA terminator"
     terminator      complement(11115..11156)
                     /ApEinfo_revcolor="#9eafd2"
                     /ApEinfo_fwdcolor="#9eafd2"
                     /label="terminator"
     promoter        11213..11277
                     /ApEinfo_revcolor="#b4abac"
                     /ApEinfo_fwdcolor="#b4abac"
                     /label="J23100 promoter"
     misc_feature    11278..11297
                     /Original_Bases="GAGACCGACTGAGGTCTCA"
                     /label="GAGACCGACTGAGGTCTCA"
                     /note="Geneious type: Editing History Replacement"
     misc_RNA        complement(<11278..>11297)
                     /created_by="isaacnplant"
                     /Color="#33ffff"
                     /modified_by="isaacnplant"
                     /label="IP_P_1027"
     misc_RNA        <11278..11297
                     /created_by="isaacnplant"
                     /Color="#0077ee"
                     /modified_by="isaacnplant"
                     /label="IP_P_1026"
     misc_RNA        11278..11297
                     /created_by="isaacnplant"
                     /label="lacz1 grna"
     misc_feature    11298..11333
                     /ApEinfo_revcolor="#c6c9d1"
                     /ApEinfo_fwdcolor="#c6c9d1"
                     /label="repeat"
     promoter        complement(11495..11512)
                     /created_by="isaacnplant"
                     /label="IP_P_519"
     primer_bind     complement(11495..11512)
                     /Sequence="GCGGCCGCAACCGCTCTA"
                     /Hairpin_Tm="66.1"
                     /Tm="69.3"
                     /Self_Dimer_Tm="49.5"
                     /%GC="72.2"
                     /Extension="TGTGACTCGTCTC"
                     /modified_by="isaacnplant"
                     /label="IP_P_677"
     primer_bind     complement(11495..11512)
                     /Mismatches=0
                     /Extension="ATAGCGGCTCTTCCTGTTTTTTT"
                     /created_by="primer3"
                     /annotation_group="56338763844333299d33da3-44ef-4162-9476-
                     dd1ffd470ce0"
                     /%GC="72.2"
                     /Tm="69.3"
                     /Hairpin_Tm="66.1"
                     /Self_Dimer_Tm="49.5"
                     /Sequence="GCGGCCGCAACCGCTCTA"
                     /label="IP_P_519"
     misc_feature    11505..11512
                     /Recognition_pattern="GC^GGCCGC"
                     /annotation_group="GCGGCCGC"
                     /label="NotI"
                     /note="Geneious type: restriction site"
     misc_feature    complement(11505..11512)
                     /ApEinfo_revcolor="#7ea7d8"
                     /ApEinfo_fwdcolor="#7ea7d8"
                     /label="NotI"
     ligation        11519..11521
                     /label="Ligation"
     misc_feature    complement(11519..2506)
                     /Source="referenceToDocument: urn:local:.:1r8-7d3mzs7"
                     /label="101knr_backbone (concatenated sequence 2)"
                     /note="Geneious type: Concatenated sequence"
ORIGIN      
        1 ttgctcacat gttctttcct gcgttatccc ctgattagaa aaactcatcg agcatcaaat
       61 gaaactgcaa tttattcata tcaggattat caataccata tttttgaaaa agccgtttct
      121 gtaatgaagg agaaaactca ccgaggcagt tccataggat ggcaagatcc tggtatcggt
      181 ctgcgattcc gactcgtcca acatcaatac aacctattaa tttcccctcg tcaaaaataa
      241 ggttatcaag tgagaaatca ccatgagtga cgactgaatc cggtgagaat ggcaaaagct
      301 tatgcatttc tttccagact tgttcaacag gccagccatt acgctcgtca tcaaaatcac
      361 tcgcatcaac caaaccgtta ttcattcgtg attgcgcctg agcgaggcga aatacgcgat
      421 cgctgttaaa aggacaatta caaacaggaa tcgaatgcaa ccggcgcagg aacactgcca
      481 gcgcatcaac aatattttca cctgaatcag gatattcttc taatacctgg aatgctgttt
      541 tcccggggat cgcagtggtg agtaaccatg catcatcagg agtacggata aaatgcttga
      601 tggtcggaag aggcataaat tccgtcagcc agtttagtct gaccatctca tctgtaacat
      661 cattggcaac gctacctttg ccatgtttca gaaacaactc tggcgcatcg ggcttcccat
      721 acaatcgata gattgtcgca cctgattgcc cgacattatc gcgagcccat ttatacccat
      781 ataaatcagc atccatgttg gaatttaatc gcggcctcga gcaagacgtt tcccgttgaa
      841 tatggctcat aacacccctt gtattactgt ttatgtaagc agacagtttt attgttcatg
      901 atgatatatt tttatcttgt gcaatgtaac atcagagatt ttgagacaca acgtggcttt
      961 cccccccccc cctgcaggtc gatctaagct tgcttctttg ctgacgagtg gcggacgggt
     1021 gagtaatgtc tgggaaactg cctgatggag atccacgcat tttaacaggg ttattgtctc
     1081 atgagcggat acatatttga atgtatttag aaaaataaac aaatagctag ctcactcggt
     1141 cgctacgctc gcggccgctt aattaactac agccgatagt ctggaacagc gcacttacgg
     1201 gttgctgcgc aacccaagtg ctaccggcgc ggcagcgtga cccgtgtcgg cggctccaac
     1261 ggctcgccat cgtccagaaa acacggctca tcgggcatcg gcaggcgctg ctgcccgcgc
     1321 cgttcccatt cctccgtttc ggtcaaggct ggcaggtctg gttccatgcc cggaatgccg
     1381 ggctggctgg gcggctcctc gccggggccg gtcggtagtt gctgctcgcc cggatacagg
     1441 gtcgggatgc ggcgcaggtc gccatgcccc aacagcgatt cgtcctggtc gtcgtgatca
     1501 accaccacgg cggcactgaa caccgacagg cgcaactggt cgcggggctg gccccacgcc
     1561 acgcggtcat tgaccacgta ggccgacacg gtgccggggc cgttgagctt cacgacggag
     1621 atccagcgct cggccaccaa gtccttgact gcgtattgga ccgtccgcaa agaacgtccg
     1681 atgagcttgg aaagtgtctt ctggctgacc accacggcgt tctggtggcc catctgcgcc
     1741 acgaggtgat gcagcagcat tgccgccgtg ggtttcctcg caataagccc ggcccacgcc
     1801 tcatgcgctt tgcgttccgt ttgcacccag tgaccgggct tgttcttggc ttgaatgccg
     1861 atttctctgg actgcgtggc catgcttatc tccatgcggt agggtgccgc acggttgcgg
     1921 caccatgcgc aatcagctgc aacttttcgg cagcgcgaca acaattatgc gttgcgtaaa
     1981 agtggcagtc aattacagat tttctttaac ctacgcaatg agctattgcg gggggtgccg
     2041 caatgagctg ttgcgtaccc ccctttttta agttgttgat ttttaagtct ttcgcatttc
     2101 gccctatatc tagttctttg gtgcccaaag aagggcaccc ctgcggggtt cccccacgcc
     2161 ttcggcgcgg ctccccctcc ggcaaaaagt ggcccctccg gggcttgttg atcgactgcg
     2221 cggccttcgg ccttgcccaa ggtggcgctg cccccttgga acccccgcac tcgccgccgt
     2281 gaggctcggg gggcaggcgg gcgggcttcg ccttcgactg cccccactcg cataggcttg
     2341 ggtcgttcca ggcgcgtcaa ggccaagccg ctgcgcggtc gctgcgcgag ccttgacccg
     2401 ccttccactt ggtgtccaac cggcaagcga agcgcgcagg ccgcaggccg gaggcttaat
     2461 taagtttaaa caccatgcat cacgaagcgg gtcactactt ggtaagttta aacaccatgc
     2521 atcacgaagc gggtcactac ttggttcacg atttcttcgc agcagccttt ttagcgggcg
     2581 ctttctttgc ggtagacttc ttagccgctg ctttcttcgc cggtgccttt ttggctggtt
     2641 tactgtccga tttgctttcc ttagaatcag actcactgtc ggaatcatcc ttcgaatcac
     2701 ttttacctcc cttccgtgct ttgacggagg cttccaactt tgccagcaag tcggacacgt
     2761 cttccgttcc ttcgtctaac tcagctggtt gctcctcaac gctaaaagcc tctcctccct
     2821 cgagttttgc ttgtaccagc tcccgtaact gttcttggta gtcgtcatgg tacagatcgg
     2881 gtttgaaatc atcggtcatc gattcgacga cttggcctgc catctttaac tcagcaggct
     2941 tgatctgcac ttctttatcc aggattggga agtcggggtc ccgaatttcg tctggccaca
     3001 gcagtgtgtg aatcatcatg acatcccgct tgctgaagtc ttttacccgc agggctgcga
     3061 gccggctttt gttccgcagg gaaaagtgaa caatcgcaat ccgatctgtc tctgccaagg
     3121 ttttcgcgag gagaacataa gatttcgagg acttggaatc cggttccagg aagtacgact
     3181 tatcgtacat taaaggatcg agttgttctg ctggaataaa ttcaacaact tcgatctcgc
     3241 gactacgctc ctccgggagc gtcgcgatgt cctcatcggt gatgactacc atttgtccat
     3301 cgtccgattc gaaggcttta ttgatgtcac gatattcgac cacctctccg caaacttcgc
     3361 acacccgttt ataccggatc cgtccattat ccttcgcatg tacttgatgg aatttaatgt
     3421 catggtcttc ggttgcggaa taaaccttga ccggaacgtt tacgagtccg aatgcaatgc
     3481 tccctttcca gatactgcgc attttttttt cctccttgtg tgattattcc cagacgactt
     3541 catcgggggt cttatcaggg cgcaagccgc gccaactggg ctggcgcaag cggccatcac
     3601 tggtgcgttc gctatagcgg acttcgccga ccaattccgg gcggacaaag gtgacgccgc
     3661 gggcatcaac cttgggcagg ggggcgttaa acgggctttc atcggtatgc agcggtttca
     3721 gcatatcttt cagcttgctc aattcctttt cggtaaagcc ggtgccaacg cggcccacaa
     3781 actgcaagcc ttcggggcct gggataccca agaccaaggc accgatacca ctgctgcgcc
     3841 ccccttcgcc ctggcgccac ccaccgatca caacttcttg agtattccag atcttatcct
     3901 tgatccagct gctgctgcgg cgaccgggct gatacgtgga atcccatttt ttggcgacga
     3961 caccttcaaa gcgcttcttc cgaacatgtt ccatggcttc tgggccatcg cccggcagtt
     4021 gatccggaac gatcaggcct ccgccatcgg ccagcgcttc caagattttt cgtcgatctg
     4081 aatacttggc ccgcagcagt gagcggccat ccagccacag gatatcaaac gcccaaaatt
     4141 ccacccgcgt actccgcgcg cgattctgca tctgcccaaa gctcggcaca ccggattcat
     4201 ccagcgcaac cgcctcgcca tcgaggacca catggtgctc agcgagatcg gcagcgagag
     4261 ccttgaactg aggatattcc cccgtgactt cgcggccggt ccgcgagcgg atctggagtt
     4321 gcccatgatc agcatcaata atgactcggt acccatccca tttaccctcg aacgcccatt
     4381 gtttagcttt gtatttggcc acggaaccct cagtggcgag catcggggcg aaatcttccg
     4441 gccgagcgtt cttttggtcc ttcatgcggt gcgccagcca atttttaccc ttagtttgaa
     4501 tgagagcgta acgaccgtcc accttctcgc catgcaaggt cacaatgatt tcgccgtgcg
     4561 agtcatctgg gttatccagt tcttccggca cccggaattt ctcagtttcg taagaaccac
     4621 tgtcccaaat aaccatgtct ccggcgccat actcgccttt ggggatcgag ccatgaaatg
     4681 ctaaatactc gatggggtga tcttcggtgt gcaccgcgag tcggttttcg gcagtggttt
     4741 cgggcaggtt cttagggacc gcgaaagaca cgagcacacc gtcgcgttcc aggcggagat
     4801 cgtagtggag tcgacgtgca tggtgttctt gaatgacgaa tttgtcgtta tttccggttt
     4861 tagggatctc cttaggaacg ggctctgggg tcttggaagc gtcacgcata gaacggtaag
     4921 tagtcagttt gtccgcaata ggtgcgtccg catcaagcgg ggccaagagg tcaccatact
     4981 catctaaccg gtccaaaacc tcgtcaaagc gcagatgacg aagttcgggg tctgcaattt
     5041 catcccaggt tcggggagct gccaccgtcg ggtggtcgcg gcctcgaagg gagtaaggcg
     5101 caatcgtcgt cttcgctgca ttgttctgac tccagtcgag gaacaccttt ccggcacgca
     5161 gtgatttcgt catggttgca gtaaccagtt ttggcattgc ctgttctaac tgttgagcaa
     5221 cccgccgtgc cagcaccgag gcgccgcggc tgctgatcgg ctcagccaac ggtacgtata
     5281 ggtggagccc tttcgagccc gacgttagcg ggtatgtttc taaatcgaga tcggtcataa
     5341 gcgcgcggac ttcgtgagct atctcgcata gttgcgtcat cgttaccccc tcacctggat
     5401 ctaggtcgaa cacaatccgg gtagctggtc cctgatcgcc atcctcgaag cgccattgcg
     5461 gtacatgtac ctcaagcgag gcttgttgtg ccacccaggc taacccctcc ctcgtattga
     5521 taatggggta cgttgttgtg ccagatttat gtgtaatact cccccgttcc aaccaacttg
     5581 gtgccgatga agccagttgt ttctcaaaga acgcctcctc cgcgactcca tttggccaac
     5641 gttttcgtgt aacgggacgt ccggcaatat gaggcaccat cacctgcgca atgctcaaat
     5701 agtaatcaaa aacctcggcc ttagtcgttc ctgtagcagg atataggact ttgtcggggt
     5761 tggttagtcg gacgcgctcg tatcgctcca taccccaggg gtgtctagcc attttttttt
     5821 cctccttgat tcacttttct ctatcactga tagggagtgg taaaataact ctatcaatga
     5881 tagagtgtca acaaaaatta ggaattaatg atgtctagat tagataaaag taaagtgatt
     5941 aacagcgcat tagagctgct taatgaggtc ggaatcgaag gtttaacaac ccgtaaactc
     6001 gcccagaagc taggtgtaga gcagcctaca ttgtattggc atgtaaaaaa taagcgggct
     6061 ttgctcgacg ccttagccat tgagatgtta gataggcacc atactcactt ttgcccttta
     6121 gaaggggaaa gctggcaaga ttttttacgt aataacgcta aaagttttag atgtgcttta
     6181 ctaagtcatc gcgatggagc aaaagtacat ttaggtacac ggcctacaga aaaacagtat
     6241 gaaactctcg aaaatcaatt agccttttta tgccaacaag gtttttcact agagaatgca
     6301 ttatatgcac tcagcgctgt ggggcatttt actttaggtt gcgtattgga agatcaagag
     6361 catcaagtcg ctaaagaaga aagggaaaca cctactactg atagtatgcc gccattatta
     6421 cgacaagcta tcgaattatt tgatcaccaa ggtgcagagc cagccttctt attcggcctt
     6481 gaattgatca tatgcggatt agaaaaacaa cttaaatgtg aaagtgggtc ttaaggaagc
     6541 aacggcccgg agggtggcgg gcaggacgcc cgccataaac tgccaggcat caaattaagc
     6601 agaaggccat cctgacggat ggcctttttg cgtttctaca aactctgcta gcttctagag
     6661 cacagctaac accacgtcgt ccctatctgc tgccctaggt ctatgagtgg ttgctggata
     6721 actttacggg catgcataag gctcgtatga tatattcagg gagtccacaa cggtttccct
     6781 ctacaaataa ttttgtttaa cttttactag aggaggaggc aaaaatggat aagaaatact
     6841 caataggctt agatatcggc acaaatagcg tcggatgggc ggtgatcact gatgaatata
     6901 aggttccgtc taaaaagttc aaggttctgg gaaatacaga ccgccacagt atcaaaaaaa
     6961 atcttatagg ggctctttta tttgacagtg gagagacagc ggaagcgact cgactcaaac
     7021 ggacagctcg tagaaggtat acacgtcgga agaatcgtat ttgttatcta caggagattt
     7081 tttcaaatga gatggcgaaa gtagatgata gtttctttca tcgacttgaa gagtcttttt
     7141 tggtggaaga agacaagaag catgaacgtc atcctatttt tggaaatata gtagatgaag
     7201 ttgcttatca tgagaaatat ccaactatct atcatctgcg aaaaaaattg gtagattcta
     7261 ctgataaagc ggatttgcgc ttaatctatt tggccttagc gcatatgatt aagtttcgtg
     7321 gtcatttttt gattgaggga gatttaaatc ctgataatag tgatgtggac aaactattta
     7381 tccagttggt acaaacctac aatcaattat ttgaagaaaa ccctattaac gcaagtggag
     7441 tagatgctaa agcgattctt tctgcacgat tgagtaaatc aagacgatta gaaaatctca
     7501 ttgctcagct ccccggtgag aagaaaaatg gcttatttgg gaatctcatt gctttgtcat
     7561 tgggtttgac ccctaatttt aaatcaaatt ttgatttggc agaagatgct aaattacagc
     7621 tttcaaaaga tacttacgat gatgatttag ataatttatt ggcgcaaatt ggagatcaat
     7681 atgctgattt gtttttggca gctaagaatt tatcagatgc tattttactt tcagatatcc
     7741 taagagtaaa tactgaaata actaaggctc ccctatcagc ttcaatgatt aaacgctacg
     7801 atgaacatca tcaagacttg actcttttaa aagctttagt tcgacaacaa cttccagaaa
     7861 agtataaaga aatctttttt gatcaatcaa aaaacggata tgcaggttat attgatgggg
     7921 gagctagcca agaagaattt tataaattta tcaaaccaat tttagaaaaa atggatggta
     7981 ctgaggaatt attggtgaaa ctaaatcgtg aagatttgct gcgcaagcaa cggacctttg
     8041 acaacggctc tattccccat caaattcact tgggtgagct gcatgctatt ttgagaagac
     8101 aagaagactt ttatccattt ttaaaagaca atcgtgagaa gattgaaaaa atcttgactt
     8161 ttcgaattcc ttattatgtt ggtccattgg cgcgtggcaa tagtcgtttt gcatggatga
     8221 ctcggaagtc tgaagaaaca attaccccat ggaattttga agaagttgtc gataaaggtg
     8281 cttcagctca atcatttatt gaacgcatga caaactttga taaaaatctt ccaaatgaaa
     8341 aagtactacc aaaacatagt ttgctttatg agtattttac ggtttataac gaattgacaa
     8401 aggtcaaata tgttactgaa ggaatgcgaa aaccagcatt tctttcaggt gaacagaaga
     8461 aagccattgt tgatttactc ttcaaaacaa atcgaaaagt aaccgttaag caattaaaag
     8521 aagattattt caaaaaaata gaatgttttg atagtgttga aatttcagga gttgaagata
     8581 gatttaatgc ttcattaggt acctaccatg atttgctaaa aattattaaa gataaagatt
     8641 ttttggataa tgaagaaaat gaagatatct tagaggatat tgttttaaca ttgaccttat
     8701 ttgaagatag ggagatgatt gaggaaagac ttaaaacata tgctcacctc tttgatgata
     8761 aggtgatgaa acagcttaaa cgtcgccgtt atactggttg gggacgtttg tctcgaaaat
     8821 tgattaatgg tattagggat aagcaatctg gcaaaacaat attagatttt ttgaaatcag
     8881 atggttttgc caatcgcaat tttatgcagc tgatccatga tgatagtttg acatttaaag
     8941 aagacattca aaaagcacaa gtgtctggac aaggcgatag tttacatgaa catattgcaa
     9001 atttagctgg tagccctgct attaaaaaag gtattttaca gactgtaaaa gttgttgatg
     9061 aattggtcaa agtaatgggg cggcataagc cagaaaatat cgttattgaa atggcacgtg
     9121 aaaatcagac aactcaaaag ggccagaaaa attcgcgaga gcgtatgaaa cgaatcgaag
     9181 aaggtatcaa agaattagga agtcagattc ttaaagagca tcctgttgaa aatactcaat
     9241 tgcaaaatga aaagctctat ctctattatc tccaaaatgg aagagacatg tatgtggacc
     9301 aagaattaga tattaatcgt ttaagtgatt atgatgtcga tcacattgtt ccacaaagtt
     9361 tccttaaaga cgattcaata gacaataagg tcttaacgcg ttctgataaa aatcgtggta
     9421 aatcggataa cgttccaagt gaagaagtag tcaaaaagat gaaaaactat tggagacaac
     9481 ttctaaacgc caagttaatc actcaacgta agtttgataa tttaacgaaa gctgaacgtg
     9541 gaggtttgag tgaacttgat aaagctggtt ttatcaaacg ccaattggtt gaaactcgcc
     9601 aaatcactaa gcatgtggca caaattttgg atagtcgcat gaatactaaa tacgatgaaa
     9661 atgataaact tattcgagag gttaaagtga ttaccttaaa atctaaatta gtttctgact
     9721 tccgaaaaga tttccaattc tataaagtac gtgagattaa caattaccat catgcccatg
     9781 atgcgtatct aaatgccgtc gttggaactg ctttgattaa gaaatatcca aaacttgaat
     9841 cggagtttgt ctatggtgat tataaagttt atgatgttcg taaaatgatt gctaagtctg
     9901 agcaagaaat aggcaaagca accgcaaaat atttctttta ctctaatatc atgaacttct
     9961 tcaaaacaga aattacactt gcaaatggag agattcgcaa acgccctcta atcgaaacta
    10021 atggggaaac tggagaaatt gtctgggata aagggcgaga ttttgccaca gtgcgcaaag
    10081 tattgtccat gccccaagtc aatattgtca agaaaacaga agtacagaca ggcggattct
    10141 ccaaggagtc aattttacca aaaagaaatt cggacaagct tattgctcgt aaaaaagact
    10201 gggatccaaa aaaatatggt ggttttgata gtccaacggt agcttattca gtcctagtgg
    10261 ttgctaaggt ggaaaaaggg aaatcgaaga agttaaaatc cgttaaagag ttactaggga
    10321 tcacaattat ggaaagaagt tcctttgaaa aaaatccgat tgacttttta gaagctaaag
    10381 gatataagga agttaaaaaa gacttaatca ttaaactacc taaatatagt ctttttgagt
    10441 tagaaaacgg tcgtaaacgg atgctggcta gtgccggaga attacaaaaa ggaaatgagc
    10501 tggctctgcc aagcaaatat gtgaattttt tatatttagc tagtcattat gaaaagttga
    10561 agggtagtcc agaagataac gaacaaaaac aattgtttgt ggagcagcat aagcattatt
    10621 tagatgagat tattgagcaa atcagtgaat tttctaagcg tgttatttta gcagatgcca
    10681 atttagataa agttcttagt gcatataaca aacatagaga caaaccaata cgtgaacaag
    10741 cagaaaatat tattcattta tttacgttga cgaatcttgg agctcccgct gcttttaaat
    10801 attttgatac aacaattgat cgtaaacgat atacgtctac aaaagaagtt ttagatgcca
    10861 ctcttatcca tcaatccatc actggtcttt atgaaacacg cattgatttg agtcagctag
    10921 gaggtgactg accggctgat aaatttcttt gaatttctcc ttgattattt gttataaatg
    10981 ttataaaata atcttgttgg aaccattcaa aacagcatag caagttaaaa taaggctagt
    11041 ccgttatcaa cttgaaaaag tggcaccgag tcggtgcttt ttttgatact tctattctac
    11101 tctgactgca aaccaaaaaa acaagcgctt tcaaaacgct tgttttatca tttttaggga
    11161 aattaatctc ttaatccttt tatcattcta catttaggcg ctgccatctt gggacaatga
    11221 aaacgttagt catggcgcgc cttgacggct agctcagtcc taggtacagt gctagcttta
    11281 cgccagctgg cgaaagggtt ttagagctat gctgttttga atggtcccaa aacctgcaga
    11341 caagcccggc cggcctaagg cgatgccccc tcgacctcga tcagggaggc gttcaggacg
    11401 actcacaaag aaagccgggc aatgcccggc tttttccacg cctcctgggc tgacttcagg
    11461 tgctacattt gaagagataa attgcactga aatctagagc ggttgcggcc gcaaaaaaac
    11521 a
//
