# Supplementary material for: Heterologous Cas9 and non-homologous end joining as a Potentially Organism-Agnostic Knockout (POAK) system in bacteria
Source: bioRxiv preprint, doi:10.1101/601971, version 2 (2021-10-06)
Supplement: Plasmid Sequences [file 601971_file03.zip › SuppFileA1/IP_290.gb]

LOCUS       IP_290                 15352 bp ds-DNA     circular     05-JAN-2019
DEFINITION  gpPOAKgalKw9.
ACCESSION   urn.local...2j-9z01nbh
KEYWORDS    .
SOURCE      
  ORGANISM  .
FEATURES             Location/Qualifiers
     misc_feature    complement(1..80)
                     /ApEinfo_revcolor="#b4abac"
                     /ApEinfo_fwdcolor="#b4abac"
                     /label="Backbone"
     misc_feature    complement(28..33)
                     /ApEinfo_revcolor="#ff9ccd"
                     /ApEinfo_fwdcolor="#ff9ccd"
                     /label="-35"
     terminator      complement(37..80)
                     /ApEinfo_revcolor="#84b0dc"
                     /ApEinfo_fwdcolor="#84b0dc"
                     /label="rrnB_T1_terminator"
     misc_feature    complement(81..88)
                     /ApEinfo_revcolor="#7ea7d8"
                     /ApEinfo_fwdcolor="#7ea7d8"
                     /label="PacI"
     misc_feature    complement(129..1085)
                     /ApEinfo_revcolor="#85dae9"
                     /ApEinfo_fwdcolor="#85dae9"
                     /label="Ku_MYCS2_pcc7002 optimized"
     misc_feature    complement(342..347)
                     /Recognition_pattern="GAAGAC(2/6)"
                     /annotation_group="GAAGAC"
                     /label="BbsI"
                     /note="Geneious type: restriction site"
     misc_feature    847..852
                     /Recognition_pattern="GCGATG(10/14)"
                     /annotation_group="GCGATG"
                     /label="BtgZI"
                     /note="Geneious type: restriction site"
     misc_feature    complement(1008..1013)
                     /Recognition_pattern="GAAGAC(2/6)"
                     /annotation_group="GAAGAC"
                     /label="BbsI"
                     /note="Geneious type: restriction site"
     misc_feature    complement(1086..1100)
                     /ApEinfo_revcolor="#ff0087"
                     /ApEinfo_fwdcolor="#ff0087"
                     /label="RBS"
     misc_feature    complement(1107..3395)
                     /ApEinfo_revcolor="#b1ff67"
                     /ApEinfo_fwdcolor="#b1ff67"
                     /label="LigD_MYCS2"
     misc_feature    complement(1589..1594)
                     /Recognition_pattern="GCGATG(10/14)"
                     /annotation_group="GCGATG"
                     /label="BtgZI"
                     /note="Geneious type: restriction site"
     misc_feature    complement(2303..2305)
                     /ApEinfo_revcolor="#d6b295"
                     /ApEinfo_fwdcolor="#d6b295"
                     /label="BsmBI site"
     misc_feature    complement(2327..2332)
                     /Recognition_pattern="ACCTGC(4/8)"
                     /annotation_group="ACCTGC"
                     /label="BspMI, BfuAI"
                     /note="Geneious type: restriction site"
     misc_feature    complement(2386..2397)
                     /ApEinfo_revcolor="#faac61"
                     /ApEinfo_fwdcolor="#faac61"
                     /label="BsmBI Site"
     misc_feature    complement(2692..2697)
                     /Recognition_pattern="GAAGAC(2/6)"
                     /annotation_group="GAAGAC"
                     /label="BbsI"
                     /note="Geneious type: restriction site"
     misc_feature    3264..3270
                     /Recognition_pattern="CACCTGC(4/8)"
                     /annotation_group="CACCTGC"
                     /label="AarI"
                     /note="Geneious type: restriction site"
     misc_feature    3265..3270
                     /Recognition_pattern="ACCTGC(4/8)"
                     /annotation_group="ACCTGC"
                     /label="BspMI, BfuAI"
                     /note="Geneious type: restriction site"
     misc_feature    complement(3396..3410)
                     /ApEinfo_revcolor="#ff0087"
                     /ApEinfo_fwdcolor="#ff0087"
                     /label="RBS"
     misc_feature    complement(3413..3490)
                     /ApEinfo_revcolor="#ffef86"
                     /ApEinfo_fwdcolor="#ffef86"
                     /label="tetA promoter element"
     misc_feature    3420..3426
                     /ApEinfo_revcolor="#b1ff67"
                     /ApEinfo_fwdcolor="#b1ff67"
                     /label="-35 Pr1"
     misc_feature    complement(3421..3441)
                     /ApEinfo_revcolor="#d6b295"
                     /ApEinfo_fwdcolor="#d6b295"
                     /label="O2"
     misc_feature    3439
                     /ApEinfo_revcolor="#d6b295"
                     /ApEinfo_fwdcolor="#d6b295"
                     /label="tetA tss"
     misc_feature    3441..3446
                     /ApEinfo_revcolor="#84b0dc"
                     /ApEinfo_fwdcolor="#84b0dc"
                     /label="-35 Pr2"
     misc_feature    3444..3449
                     /ApEinfo_revcolor="#85dae9"
                     /ApEinfo_fwdcolor="#85dae9"
                     /label="-10 Pr1"
     misc_feature    complement(3445..3450)
                     /ApEinfo_revcolor="#ffef86"
                     /ApEinfo_fwdcolor="#ffef86"
                     /label="-10 Pa"
     misc_feature    complement(3451..3469)
                     /ApEinfo_revcolor="#f8d3a9"
                     /ApEinfo_fwdcolor="#f8d3a9"
                     /label="O1"
     misc_feature    3464..3469
                     /ApEinfo_revcolor="#d59687"
                     /ApEinfo_fwdcolor="#d59687"
                     /label="-10 Pr2"
     misc_feature    complement(3468..3474)
                     /ApEinfo_revcolor="#85dae9"
                     /ApEinfo_fwdcolor="#85dae9"
                     /label="-35 Pa"
     misc_feature    3476
                     /ApEinfo_revcolor="#9eafd2"
                     /ApEinfo_fwdcolor="#9eafd2"
                     /label="tetR TSS"
     gene            3491..4117
                     /ApEinfo_revcolor="#ffef86"
                     /ApEinfo_fwdcolor="#ffef86"
                     /label="tetR"
     misc_feature    complement(3770..3775)
                     /Recognition_pattern="GCGATG(10/14)"
                     /annotation_group="GCGATG"
                     /label="BtgZI"
                     /note="Geneious type: restriction site"
     misc_feature    3774..3779
                     /Recognition_pattern="GCGATG(10/14)"
                     /annotation_group="GCGATG"
                     /label="BtgZI"
                     /note="Geneious type: restriction site"
     PCR_primer      3907..3931
                     /ApEinfo_revcolor="#85dae9"
                     /ApEinfo_fwdcolor="#85dae9"
                     /label="GCATTTTACTTTAGGTTGCGTATTG"
     source          4118..4684
                     /ApEinfo_revcolor="#b1ff67"
                     /ApEinfo_fwdcolor="#b1ff67"
     terminator      4138..4225
                     /ApEinfo_revcolor="#9eafd2"
                     /ApEinfo_fwdcolor="#9eafd2"
                     /label="rrnBT2 term"
     primer_bind     complement(4213..4235)
                     /Pair_Dimer_Tm="None"
                     /Product_Size=11075
                     /Mismatches=0
                     /Extension="CACCACAGCTCTTCG"
                     /created_by="primer3"
                     /annotation_group="1010511167457982922975-f841-4646-8186-d
                     5585775c092"
                     /%GC="47.8"
                     /Tm="63.0"
                     /Hairpin_Tm="45.3"
                     /Self_Dimer_Tm="17.6"
                     /Sequence="GCTAGCAGAGTTTGTAGAAACGC"
                     /label="IP_P_625"
     Junction        4234
                     /Reads_using=2
                     /Reads_supporting_discovery=2
                     /Junction_Type="Rearrangement (inversion)"
                     /Rearrangement_Distance=250
                     /Junction_Source="11118-"
                     /Junction_Destination="10868+"
                     /ID="junction 2"
                     /label="junction 2"
     Junction        4235
                     /Reads_using=2
                     /Reads_supporting_discovery=2
                     /Junction_Type="Rearrangement (inversion)"
                     /Rearrangement_Distance=250
                     /Junction_Source="11117+"
                     /Junction_Destination="10867-"
                     /ID="junction 1"
                     /label="junction 1"
     misc_feature    <4236..>4483
                     /Source="referenceToDocument: urn:local:.:1a-71ucs8c"
                     /label="enolase promoter (concatenated sequence 2)
                     (reversed)"
                     /note="Geneious type: Concatenated sequence"
     misc_feature    4236..4255
                     /created_by="primer3"
                     /%GC="50.0"
                     /Tm="58.4"
                     /Hairpin_Tm="None"
                     /Self_Dimer_Tm="None"
                     /Pair_Dimer_Tm="None"
                     /Sequence="AAACGTAACCTCCTCCTCGT"
                     /Product_Size=248
                     /annotation_group="1703314583716186a65d069-180f-49c5-8f08-
                     0d69dcbbd9f7enolase promoter (reversed)"
                     /Extension="CACCACAGCTCTTCGAGC"
                     /label="248 R"
                     /note="Geneious type: primer_bind_reverse"
     misc_feature    4236..4255
                     /Pair_Dimer_Tm="None"
                     /Product_Size=248
                     /Mismatches=0
                     /Extension="CACCACAGCTCTTCGAGC"
                     /created_by="primer3"
                     /annotation_group="2905217782194766de3379f-ad61-474f-9de7-
                     afc437461551"
                     /%GC="50.0"
                     /Tm="61.7"
                     /Hairpin_Tm="None"
                     /Self_Dimer_Tm="None"
                     /Sequence="AAACGTAACCTCCTCCTCGT"
                     /label="IP_P_622"
                     /note="Geneious type: primer_bind_reverse"
     source          <4236..>4483
                     /organism="Weissella confusa"
                     /mol_type="genomic DNA"
                     /strain="DSM 20196"
                     /isolation_source="fermented sausages"
                     /culture_collection="DSM:20196"
                     /db_xref="taxon:1583"
                     /collection_date=1969
     motif1          complement(4306..4334)
                     /Mismatches=4
                     /%_Identity="86.20689655172414"
                     /Motif="TTGACAN(17)TATAAT"
                     /annotation_group="Sig70: 139,781 <- 139,809"
                     /label="Sig70"
     motif1          4410..4438
                     /Mismatches=4
                     /%_Identity="86.20689655172414"
                     /Motif="TTGACAN(17)TATAAT"
                     /annotation_group="Sig70: 139,885 -> 139,913"
                     /label="Sig70"
     motif1          complement(4436..4464)
                     /Mismatches=4
                     /%_Identity="86.20689655172414"
                     /Motif="TTGACAN(17)TATAAT"
                     /annotation_group="Sig70: 139,911 <- 139,939"
                     /label="Sig70"
     primer_bind     complement(4455..4483)
                     /created_by="primer3"
                     /%GC="27.6"
                     /Tm="57.4"
                     /Hairpin_Tm="36.1"
                     /Self_Dimer_Tm="None"
                     /Pair_Dimer_Tm="None"
                     /Sequence="ACTTGTTTTAAAAGTATAGTTATCTGGGA"
                     /Product_Size=248
                     /annotation_group="170331402072391a6c83395-d92a-4cd7-9000-
                     e09b7d394042enolase promoter (reversed)"
                     /Extension="CACCACAGCTCTTCGCTC"
                     /label="1 F"
     misc_feature    4484..4505
                     /Pair_Dimer_Tm="None"
                     /Product_Size=11075
                     /Mismatches=0
                     /Extension="CACCACAGCTCTTCG"
                     /created_by="primer3"
                     /annotation_group="10105061849288564c171b-88c3-4f99-ac0a-8
                     324cfc5e03b"
                     /%GC="40.9"
                     /Tm="59.1"
                     /Hairpin_Tm="None"
                     /Self_Dimer_Tm="None"
                     /Sequence="GAGGAGGCAAAAATGGATAAGA"
                     /label="IP_P_624"
                     /note="Geneious type: primer_bind_reverse"
     Junction        4484
                     /Reads_using=2
                     /Reads_supporting_discovery=2
                     /Junction_Type="Rearrangement (inversion)"
                     /Rearrangement_Distance=250
                     /Junction_Source="10868-"
                     /Junction_Destination="11118+"
                     /ID="junction 2"
                     /label="junction 2"
     Junction        4485
                     /Reads_using=2
                     /Reads_supporting_discovery=2
                     /Junction_Type="Rearrangement (inversion)"
                     /Rearrangement_Distance=250
                     /Junction_Source="10867+"
                     /Junction_Destination="11117-"
                     /ID="junction 1"
                     /label="junction 1"
     CDS             4496..4684
                     /ApEinfo_revcolor="#ff9ccd"
                     /ApEinfo_fwdcolor="#ff9ccd"
                     /label="cas9"
     CDS             4685..8602
                     /ApEinfo_revcolor="#ff9ccd"
                     /ApEinfo_fwdcolor="#ff9ccd"
                     /label="cas9"
     source          4685..9026
                     /ApEinfo_revcolor="#b1ff67"
                     /ApEinfo_fwdcolor="#b1ff67"
     misc_feature    4820..4825
                     /Recognition_pattern="GAAGAC(2/6)"
                     /annotation_group="GAAGAC"
                     /label="BbsI"
                     /note="Geneious type: restriction site"
     misc_feature    complement(5573..5578)
                     /Recognition_pattern="ACCTGC(4/8)"
                     /annotation_group="ACCTGC"
                     /label="BspMI, BfuAI"
                     /note="Geneious type: restriction site"
     misc_feature    5766..5771
                     /Recognition_pattern="GAAGAC(2/6)"
                     /annotation_group="GAAGAC"
                     /label="BbsI"
                     /note="Geneious type: restriction site"
     misc_feature    5774..5779
                     /Recognition_pattern="GAAGAC(2/6)"
                     /annotation_group="GAAGAC"
                     /label="BbsI"
                     /note="Geneious type: restriction site"
     misc_feature    6611..6616
                     /Recognition_pattern="GAAGAC(2/6)"
                     /annotation_group="GAAGAC"
                     /label="BbsI"
                     /note="Geneious type: restriction site"
     misc_feature    8527..8551
                     /label="/ApEinfo_revcolor=#84b0dc
                     /ApEinfo_fwdcolor=#84b0dc"
     promoter        8607..8660
                     /ApEinfo_revcolor="#b4abac"
                     /ApEinfo_fwdcolor="#b4abac"
                     /label="tracrRNA promoter"
     precursor_RNA   8667..8755
                     /ApEinfo_revcolor="#75c6a9"
                     /ApEinfo_fwdcolor="#75c6a9"
                     /label="tracrRNA precursor"
     terminator      8734..8755
                     /ApEinfo_revcolor="#b4abac"
                     /ApEinfo_fwdcolor="#b4abac"
                     /label="tracrRNA terminator"
     terminator      complement(8786..8827)
                     /ApEinfo_revcolor="#9eafd2"
                     /ApEinfo_fwdcolor="#9eafd2"
     promoter        8884..8948
                     /ApEinfo_revcolor="#b4abac"
                     /ApEinfo_fwdcolor="#b4abac"
                     /label="J23100 promoter"
     misc_RNA        complement(<8949..>8968)
                     /created_by="isaacnplant"
                     /Color="#33ffff"
                     /modified_by="isaacnplant"
                     /label="IP_P_993"
     misc_RNA        <8949..8968
                     /created_by="isaacnplant"
                     /Color="#0077ee"
                     /modified_by="isaacnplant"
                     /label="IP_P_992"
     misc_RNA        8949..8968
                     /created_by="isaacnplant"
                     /modified_by="isaacnplant"
                     /label="wc_galk9"
     misc_feature    8950..8968
                     /Original_Bases="AGACCGACTGAGGTCTCA"
                     /label="AGACCGACTGAGGTCTCA"
                     /note="Geneious type: Editing History Replacement"
     misc_feature    8969..9004
                     /ApEinfo_revcolor="#c6c9d1"
                     /ApEinfo_fwdcolor="#c6c9d1"
                     /label="repeat"
     misc_feature    9003..9008
                     /Recognition_pattern="ACCTGC(4/8)"
                     /annotation_group="ACCTGC"
                     /label="BspMI, BfuAI"
                     /note="Geneious type: restriction site"
     misc_feature    9031..9036
                     /Recognition_pattern="GCGATG(10/14)"
                     /annotation_group="GCGATG"
                     /label="BtgZI"
                     /note="Geneious type: restriction site"
     misc_feature    complement(9176..9183)
                     /ApEinfo_revcolor="#7ea7d8"
                     /ApEinfo_fwdcolor="#7ea7d8"
                     /label="NotI"
     misc_feature    9184..9233
                     /ApEinfo_revcolor="#b1ff67"
                     /ApEinfo_fwdcolor="#b1ff67"
                     /label="Homologous Recombination Cas9"
     misc_feature    9184..9233
                     /ApEinfo_revcolor="#b7e6d7"
                     /ApEinfo_fwdcolor="#b7e6d7"
                     /label="MCS"
     misc_feature    9184..9233
                     /ApEinfo_revcolor="#75c6a9"
                     /ApEinfo_fwdcolor="#75c6a9"
                     /label="MCS"
     misc_feature    9184..9225
                     /ApEinfo_revcolor="#85dae9"
                     /ApEinfo_fwdcolor="#85dae9"
                     /label="terminator"
     source          9234..15293
                     /ApEinfo_revcolor="#85dae9"
                     /ApEinfo_fwdcolor="#85dae9"
     Junction        9302^9303
                     /Reads_using=3
                     /Reads_supporting_discovery=3
                     /Junction_Type="Insertion"
                     /Insertion_Size=3
                     /Insertion="ACA"
                     /ID="junction 1"
                     /label="ACA"
     CDS             9563..10300
                     /ApEinfo_revcolor="#b1ff67"
                     /ApEinfo_fwdcolor="#b1ff67"
                     /label="ErR frame 2"
     CDS             10421..10891
                     /ApEinfo_revcolor="#d59687"
                     /ApEinfo_fwdcolor="#d59687"
                     /label="Rep1"
     misc_feature    complement(10537..10542)
                     /Recognition_pattern="CGTCTC(1/5)"
                     /annotation_group="CGTCTC"
                     /label="BsmBI"
                     /note="Geneious type: restriction site"
     misc_feature    11394..11399
                     /Recognition_pattern="GAAGAC(2/6)"
                     /annotation_group="GAAGAC"
                     /label="BbsI"
                     /note="Geneious type: restriction site"
     CDS             11884..13374
                     /ApEinfo_revcolor="#b7e6d7"
                     /ApEinfo_fwdcolor="#b7e6d7"
                     /label="Rep2"
     misc_feature    13031..13036
                     /Recognition_pattern="GCGATG(10/14)"
                     /annotation_group="GCGATG"
                     /label="BtgZI"
                     /note="Geneious type: restriction site"
     gene            complement(13868..14083)
                     /ApEinfo_revcolor="#9eafd2"
                     /ApEinfo_fwdcolor="#9eafd2"
                     /label="CAT/CamR (659 - 444)"
     misc_feature    14188..14193
                     /Recognition_pattern="CGTCTC(1/5)"
                     /annotation_group="CGTCTC"
                     /label="BsmBI"
                     /note="Geneious type: restriction site"
     rep_origin      14445..15284
                     /ApEinfo_revcolor="#c6c9d1"
                     /ApEinfo_fwdcolor="#c6c9d1"
                     /label="p15A_origin"
     source          15294..15352
                     /ApEinfo_revcolor="#85dae9"
                     /ApEinfo_fwdcolor="#85dae9"
ORIGIN      
        1 gtcctactca ggagagcgtt caccgacaaa caacagataa aacgaaaggc ccagtctttc
       61 gactgagcct ttcgttttat ttaattaagt ttaaacacca tgcatcacga agcgggtcac
      121 tacttggttc acgatttctt cgcagcagcc tttttagcgg gcgctttctt tgcggtagac
      181 ttcttagccg ctgctttctt cgccggtgcc tttttggctg gtttactgtc cgatttgctt
      241 tccttagaat cagactcact gtcggaatca tccttcgaat cacttttacc tcccttccgt
      301 gctttgacgg aggcttccaa ctttgccagc aagtcggaca cgtcttccgt tccttcgtct
      361 aactcagctg gttgctcctc aacgctaaaa gcctctcctc cctcgagttt tgcttgtacc
      421 agctcccgta actgttcttg gtagtcgtca tggtacagat cgggtttgaa atcatcggtc
      481 atcgattcga cgacttggcc tgccatcttt aactcagcag gcttgatctg cacttcttta
      541 tccaggattg ggaagtcggg gtcccgaatt tcgtctggcc acagcagtgt gtgaatcatc
      601 atgacatccc gcttgctgaa gtcttttacc cgcagggctg cgagccggct tttgttccgc
      661 agggaaaagt gaacaatcgc aatccgatct gtctctgcca aggttttcgc gaggagaaca
      721 taagatttcg aggacttgga atccggttcc aggaagtacg acttatcgta cattaaagga
      781 tcgagttgtt ctgctggaat aaattcaaca acttcgatct cgcgactacg ctcctccggg
      841 agcgtcgcga tgtcctcatc ggtgatgact accatttgtc catcgtccga ttcgaaggct
      901 ttattgatgt cacgatattc gaccacctct ccgcaaactt cgcacacccg tttataccgg
      961 atccgtccat tatccttcgc atgtacttga tggaatttaa tgtcatggtc ttcggttgcg
     1021 gaataaacct tgaccggaac gtttacgagt ccgaatgcaa tgctcccttt ccagatactg
     1081 cgcatttttt tttcctcctt gtgtgattat tcccagacga cttcatcggg ggtcttatca
     1141 gggcgcaagc cgcgccaact gggctggcgc aagcggccat cactggtgcg ttcgctatag
     1201 cggacttcgc cgaccaattc cgggcggaca aaggtgacgc cgcgggcatc aaccttgggc
     1261 aggggggcgt taaacgggct ttcatcggta tgcagcggtt tcagcatatc tttcagcttg
     1321 ctcaattcct tttcggtaaa gccggtgcca acgcggccca caaactgcaa gccttcgggg
     1381 cctgggatac ccaagaccaa ggcaccgata ccactgctgc gccccccttc gccctggcgc
     1441 cacccaccga tcacaacttc ttgagtattc cagatcttat ccttgatcca gctgctgctg
     1501 cggcgaccgg gctgatacgt ggaatcccat tttttggcga cgacaccttc aaagcgcttc
     1561 ttccgaacat gttccatggc ttctgggcca tcgcccggca gttgatccgg aacgatcagg
     1621 cctccgccat cggccagcgc ttccaagatt tttcgtcgat ctgaatactt ggcccgcagc
     1681 agtgagcggc catccagcca caggatatca aacgcccaaa attccacccg cgtactccgc
     1741 gcgcgattct gcatctgccc aaagctcggc acaccggatt catccagcgc aaccgcctcg
     1801 ccatcgagga ccacatggtg ctcagcgaga tcggcagcga gagccttgaa ctgaggatat
     1861 tcccccgtga cttcgcggcc ggtccgcgag cggatctgga gttgcccatg atcagcatca
     1921 ataatgactc ggtacccatc ccatttaccc tcgaacgccc attgtttagc tttgtatttg
     1981 gccacggaac cctcagtggc gagcatcggg gcgaaatctt ccggccgagc gttcttttgg
     2041 tccttcatgc ggtgcgccag ccaattttta cccttagttt gaatgagagc gtaacgaccg
     2101 tccaccttct cgccatgcaa ggtcacaatg atttcgccgt gcgagtcatc tgggttatcc
     2161 agttcttccg gcacccggaa tttctcagtt tcgtaagaac cactgtccca aataaccatg
     2221 tctccggcgc catactcgcc tttggggatc gagccatgaa atgctaaata ctcgatgggg
     2281 tgatcttcgg tgtgcaccgc gagtcggttt tcggcagtgg tttcgggcag gttcttaggg
     2341 accgcgaaag acacgagcac accgtcgcgt tccaggcgga gatcgtagtg gagtcgacgt
     2401 gcatggtgtt cttgaatgac gaatttgtcg ttatttccgg ttttagggat ctccttagga
     2461 acgggctctg gggtcttgga agcgtcacgc atagaacggt aagtagtcag tttgtccgca
     2521 ataggtgcgt ccgcatcaag cggggccaag aggtcaccat actcatctaa ccggtccaaa
     2581 acctcgtcaa agcgcagatg acgaagttcg gggtctgcaa tttcatccca ggttcgggga
     2641 gctgccaccg tcgggtggtc gcggcctcga agggagtaag gcgcaatcgt cgtcttcgct
     2701 gcattgttct gactccagtc gaggaacacc tttccggcac gcagtgattt cgtcatggtt
     2761 gcagtaacca gttttggcat tgcctgttct aactgttgag caacccgccg tgccagcacc
     2821 gaggcgccgc ggctgctgat cggctcagcc aacggtacgt ataggtggag ccctttcgag
     2881 cccgacgtta gcgggtatgt ttctaaatcg agatcggtca taagcgcgcg gacttcgtga
     2941 gctatctcgc atagttgcgt catcgttacc ccctcacctg gatctaggtc gaacacaatc
     3001 cgggtagctg gtccctgatc gccatcctcg aagcgccatt gcggtacatg tacctcaagc
     3061 gaggcttgtt gtgccaccca ggctaacccc tccctcgtat tgataatggg gtacgttgtt
     3121 gtgccagatt tatgtgtaat actcccccgt tccaaccaac ttggtgccga tgaagccagt
     3181 tgtttctcaa agaacgcctc ctccgcgact ccatttggcc aacgttttcg tgtaacggga
     3241 cgtccggcaa tatgaggcac catcacctgc gcaatgctca aatagtaatc aaaaacctcg
     3301 gccttagtcg ttcctgtagc aggatatagg actttgtcgg ggttggttag tcggacgcgc
     3361 tcgtatcgct ccatacccca ggggtgtcta gccatttttt tttcctcctt gattcacttt
     3421 tctctatcac tgatagggag tggtaaaata actctatcaa tgatagagtg tcaacaaaaa
     3481 ttaggaatta atgatgtcta gattagataa aagtaaagtg attaacagcg cattagagct
     3541 gcttaatgag gtcggaatcg aaggtttaac aacccgtaaa ctcgcccaga agctaggtgt
     3601 agagcagcct acattgtatt ggcatgtaaa aaataagcgg gctttgctcg acgccttagc
     3661 cattgagatg ttagataggc accatactca cttttgccct ttagaagggg aaagctggca
     3721 agatttttta cgtaataacg ctaaaagttt tagatgtgct ttactaagtc atcgcgatgg
     3781 agcaaaagta catttaggta cacggcctac agaaaaacag tatgaaactc tcgaaaatca
     3841 attagccttt ttatgccaac aaggtttttc actagagaat gcattatatg cactcagcgc
     3901 tgtggggcat tttactttag gttgcgtatt ggaagatcaa gagcatcaag tcgctaaaga
     3961 agaaagggaa acacctacta ctgatagtat gccgccatta ttacgacaag ctatcgaatt
     4021 atttgatcac caaggtgcag agccagcctt cttattcggc cttgaattga tcatatgcgg
     4081 attagaaaaa caacttaaat gtgaaagtgg gtcttaagga agcaacggcc cggagggtgg
     4141 cgggcaggac gcccgccata aactgccagg catcaaatta agcagaaggc catcctgacg
     4201 gatggccttt ttgcgtttct acaaactctg ctagcaaacg taacctcctc ctcgttggtc
     4261 tgcttatgtt gtttatatat ataagtctac acaacattgc atgacataac agtcggggat
     4321 gtaacaaacg taaaacggaa tagttgcttc agagtaacga taagcgtttc acagacggtt
     4381 caaacaaaaa gcaagaaagc cgattaaatg caacataacg tgtgaattat gttacaatat
     4441 atgacaaggg atattcccag ataactatac ttttaaaaca agtgaggagg caaaaatgga
     4501 taagaaatac tcaataggct tagatatcgg cacaaatagc gtcggatggg cggtgatcac
     4561 tgatgaatat aaggttccgt ctaaaaagtt caaggttctg ggaaatacag accgccacag
     4621 tatcaaaaaa aatcttatag gggctctttt atttgacagt ggagagacag cggaagcgac
     4681 tcgactcaaa cggacagctc gtagaaggta tacacgtcgg aagaatcgta tttgttatct
     4741 acaggagatt ttttcaaatg agatggcgaa agtagatgat agtttctttc atcgacttga
     4801 agagtctttt ttggtggaag aagacaagaa gcatgaacgt catcctattt ttggaaatat
     4861 agtagatgaa gttgcttatc atgagaaata tccaactatc tatcatctgc gaaaaaaatt
     4921 ggtagattct actgataaag cggatttgcg cttaatctat ttggccttag cgcatatgat
     4981 taagtttcgt ggtcattttt tgattgaggg agatttaaat cctgataata gtgatgtgga
     5041 caaactattt atccagttgg tacaaaccta caatcaatta tttgaagaaa accctattaa
     5101 cgcaagtgga gtagatgcta aagcgattct ttctgcacga ttgagtaaat caagacgatt
     5161 agaaaatctc attgctcagc tccccggtga gaagaaaaat ggcttatttg ggaatctcat
     5221 tgctttgtca ttgggtttga cccctaattt taaatcaaat tttgatttgg cagaagatgc
     5281 taaattacag ctttcaaaag atacttacga tgatgattta gataatttat tggcgcaaat
     5341 tggagatcaa tatgctgatt tgtttttggc agctaagaat ttatcagatg ctattttact
     5401 ttcagatatc ctaagagtaa atactgaaat aactaaggct cccctatcag cttcaatgat
     5461 taaacgctac gatgaacatc atcaagactt gactctttta aaagctttag ttcgacaaca
     5521 acttccagaa aagtataaag aaatcttttt tgatcaatca aaaaacggat atgcaggtta
     5581 tattgatggg ggagctagcc aagaagaatt ttataaattt atcaaaccaa ttttagaaaa
     5641 aatggatggt actgaggaat tattggtgaa actaaatcgt gaagatttgc tgcgcaagca
     5701 acggaccttt gacaacggct ctattcccca tcaaattcac ttgggtgagc tgcatgctat
     5761 tttgagaaga caagaagact tttatccatt tttaaaagac aatcgtgaga agattgaaaa
     5821 aatcttgact tttcgaattc cttattatgt tggtccattg gcgcgtggca atagtcgttt
     5881 tgcatggatg actcggaagt ctgaagaaac aattacccca tggaattttg aagaagttgt
     5941 cgataaaggt gcttcagctc aatcatttat tgaacgcatg acaaactttg ataaaaatct
     6001 tccaaatgaa aaagtactac caaaacatag tttgctttat gagtatttta cggtttataa
     6061 cgaattgaca aaggtcaaat atgttactga aggaatgcga aaaccagcat ttctttcagg
     6121 tgaacagaag aaagccattg ttgatttact cttcaaaaca aatcgaaaag taaccgttaa
     6181 gcaattaaaa gaagattatt tcaaaaaaat agaatgtttt gatagtgttg aaatttcagg
     6241 agttgaagat agatttaatg cttcattagg tacctaccat gatttgctaa aaattattaa
     6301 agataaagat tttttggata atgaagaaaa tgaagatatc ttagaggata ttgttttaac
     6361 attgacctta tttgaagata gggagatgat tgaggaaaga cttaaaacat atgctcacct
     6421 ctttgatgat aaggtgatga aacagcttaa acgtcgccgt tatactggtt ggggacgttt
     6481 gtctcgaaaa ttgattaatg gtattaggga taagcaatct ggcaaaacaa tattagattt
     6541 tttgaaatca gatggttttg ccaatcgcaa ttttatgcag ctgatccatg atgatagttt
     6601 gacatttaaa gaagacattc aaaaagcaca agtgtctgga caaggcgata gtttacatga
     6661 acatattgca aatttagctg gtagccctgc tattaaaaaa ggtattttac agactgtaaa
     6721 agttgttgat gaattggtca aagtaatggg gcggcataag ccagaaaata tcgttattga
     6781 aatggcacgt gaaaatcaga caactcaaaa gggccagaaa aattcgcgag agcgtatgaa
     6841 acgaatcgaa gaaggtatca aagaattagg aagtcagatt cttaaagagc atcctgttga
     6901 aaatactcaa ttgcaaaatg aaaagctcta tctctattat ctccaaaatg gaagagacat
     6961 gtatgtggac caagaattag atattaatcg tttaagtgat tatgatgtcg atcacattgt
     7021 tccacaaagt ttccttaaag acgattcaat agacaataag gtcttaacgc gttctgataa
     7081 aaatcgtggt aaatcggata acgttccaag tgaagaagta gtcaaaaaga tgaaaaacta
     7141 ttggagacaa cttctaaacg ccaagttaat cactcaacgt aagtttgata atttaacgaa
     7201 agctgaacgt ggaggtttga gtgaacttga taaagctggt tttatcaaac gccaattggt
     7261 tgaaactcgc caaatcacta agcatgtggc acaaattttg gatagtcgca tgaatactaa
     7321 atacgatgaa aatgataaac ttattcgaga ggttaaagtg attaccttaa aatctaaatt
     7381 agtttctgac ttccgaaaag atttccaatt ctataaagta cgtgagatta acaattacca
     7441 tcatgcccat gatgcgtatc taaatgccgt cgttggaact gctttgatta agaaatatcc
     7501 aaaacttgaa tcggagtttg tctatggtga ttataaagtt tatgatgttc gtaaaatgat
     7561 tgctaagtct gagcaagaaa taggcaaagc aaccgcaaaa tatttctttt actctaatat
     7621 catgaacttc ttcaaaacag aaattacact tgcaaatgga gagattcgca aacgccctct
     7681 aatcgaaact aatggggaaa ctggagaaat tgtctgggat aaagggcgag attttgccac
     7741 agtgcgcaaa gtattgtcca tgccccaagt caatattgtc aagaaaacag aagtacagac
     7801 aggcggattc tccaaggagt caattttacc aaaaagaaat tcggacaagc ttattgctcg
     7861 taaaaaagac tgggatccaa aaaaatatgg tggttttgat agtccaacgg tagcttattc
     7921 agtcctagtg gttgctaagg tggaaaaagg gaaatcgaag aagttaaaat ccgttaaaga
     7981 gttactaggg atcacaatta tggaaagaag ttcctttgaa aaaaatccga ttgacttttt
     8041 agaagctaaa ggatataagg aagttaaaaa agacttaatc attaaactac ctaaatatag
     8101 tctttttgag ttagaaaacg gtcgtaaacg gatgctggct agtgccggag aattacaaaa
     8161 aggaaatgag ctggctctgc caagcaaata tgtgaatttt ttatatttag ctagtcatta
     8221 tgaaaagttg aagggtagtc cagaagataa cgaacaaaaa caattgtttg tggagcagca
     8281 taagcattat ttagatgaga ttattgagca aatcagtgaa ttttctaagc gtgttatttt
     8341 agcagatgcc aatttagata aagttcttag tgcatataac aaacatagag acaaaccaat
     8401 acgtgaacaa gcagaaaata ttattcattt atttacgttg acgaatcttg gagctcccgc
     8461 tgcttttaaa tattttgata caacaattga tcgtaaacga tatacgtcta caaaagaagt
     8521 tttagatgcc actcttatcc atcaatccat cactggtctt tatgaaacac gcattgattt
     8581 gagtcagcta ggaggtgact gaccggctga taaatttctt tgaatttctc cttgattatt
     8641 tgttataaaa gttataaaat aatcttgttg gaaccattca aaacagcata gcaagttaaa
     8701 ataaggctag tccgttatca acttgaaaaa gtggcaccga gtcggtgctt tttttgatac
     8761 ttctattcta ctctgactgc aaaccaaaaa aacaagcgct ttcaaaacgc ttgttttatc
     8821 atttttaggg aaattaatct cttaatcctt ttatcattct acatttaggc gctgccatct
     8881 tgggacaatg aaaacgttag tcatggcgcg ccttgacggc tagctcagtc ctaggtacag
     8941 tgctagctgg tgctcgtatg actggtgcgt tttagagcta tgctgttttg aatggtccca
     9001 aaacctgcag acaagcccgg ccggcctaag gcgatgcccc ctcgacctcg atcagggagg
     9061 cgttcaggac gactcacaaa gaaagccggg caatgcccgg ctttttccac gcctcctggg
     9121 ctgacttcag gtgctacatt tgaagagata aattgcactg aaatctagag cggttgcggc
     9181 cgcaaaaaaa caagcgcttt caaaacgctt gttttatcat ttttagggaa attatgtgat
     9241 ccgtagcggt tttcaaaatt tgcaaccagg aatgaattac tatccctttt atcaagaagc
     9301 gcaaaagaaa aacgaaatga tacaccaatc agtgcaaaaa aagatataat gggagataag
     9361 acggttcgtg ttcgtgctga cttgcaccat atcataaaaa tcgaaacagc aaagaatggc
     9421 ggaaacgtaa aagaagttat ggaaataaga cttagaagca aacttaagag tgtgttgata
     9481 gtgcagtatc ttaaaatttt gtataatagg aattgaagtt aaattagatg ctaaaaattt
     9541 gtaattaaga aggagtgatt acatgaacaa aaatataaaa tattctcaaa actttttaac
     9601 gagtgaaaaa gtactcaacc aaataataaa acaattgaat ttaaaagaaa ccgataccgt
     9661 ttacgaaatt ggaacaggta aagggcattt aacgacgaaa ctggctaaaa taagtaaaca
     9721 ggtaacgtct attgaattag acagtcatct attcaactta tcgtcagaaa aattaaaact
     9781 gaatactcgt gtcactttaa ttcaccaaga tattctacag tttcaattcc ctaacaaaca
     9841 gaggtataaa attgttggga gtattcctta ccatttaagc acacaaatta ttaaaaaagt
     9901 ggtttttgaa agccatgcgt ctgacatcta tctgattgtt gaagaaggat tctacaagcg
     9961 taccttggat attcaccgaa cactagggtt gctcttgcac actcaagtct cgattcagca
    10021 attgcttaag ctgccagcgg aatgctttca tcctaaacca aaagtaaaca gtgtcttaat
    10081 aaaacttacc cgccatacca cagatgttcc agataaatat tggaagctat atacgtactt
    10141 tgtttcaaaa tgggtcaatc gagaatatcg tcaactgttt actaaaaatc agtttcatca
    10201 agcaatgaaa cacgccaaag taaacaattt aagtaccgtt acttatgagc aagtattgtc
    10261 tatttttaat agttatctat tatttaacgg gaggaaataa ttctatgagt cgcttttgta
    10321 aatttggaaa gttacacgtt actaaaggga atgtagataa attattaggt atactactga
    10381 cagcttccaa ggagctaaag aggtccctag cgctcttatc atggggaagc tcggatcata
    10441 tgcaagacaa aataaactcg caacagcact tggagaaatg ggacgaatcg agaaaaccct
    10501 ctttacgctg gattacatat ctaataaagc cgtaaggaga cgggttcaaa aaggtttaaa
    10561 taaaggagaa gcaatcaatg cattagctag aactatattt tttggacaac gtggagaatt
    10621 tagagaacgt gctctccaag accagttaca aagagctagt gcactaaaca taattattaa
    10681 cgctataagt gtgtggaaca ctgtatatat ggaaaaagcc gtagaagaat taaaagcaag
    10741 aggagaattt agagaagatt taatgccata tgcgtggccg ttaggatggg aacatatcaa
    10801 ttttcttgga gaatacaaat ttgaaggatt acatgacact gggcaaatga atttacgtcc
    10861 tttacgtata aaagagccgt tttattctta atataacggc tctttttata gaaaaaatcc
    10921 ttagcgtggt ttttttccga aatgctggcg gtaccccaag aattagaaat gagtagatca
    10981 aattattcac gaatagaatc aggaaaatca gatccaacca taaaaacact agaacaaatt
    11041 gcaaagttaa ctaactcaac gctagtagtg gatttaatcc caaatgagcc aacagaacca
    11101 gagccagaaa cagaatcaga acaagtaaca ttggatttag aaatggaaga agaaaaaagc
    11161 aatgacttcg tgtgaataat gcacgaaatc gttgcttatt tttttttaaa agcggtatac
    11221 tagatataac gaaacaacga actgaataga aacgaaaaaa gagccatgac acatttataa
    11281 aatgtttgac gacattttat aaatgcatag cccgataaga ttgccaaacc aacgcttatc
    11341 agttagtcag atgaactctt ccctcgtaag aagttattta attaactttg tttgaagacg
    11401 gtatataacc gtactatcat tatataggga aatcagagag ttttcaagta tctaagctac
    11461 tgaatttaag aattgttaag caatcaatcg gaaatcgttt gattgctttt tttgtattca
    11521 tttatagaag gtggagtttg tatgaatcat gatgaatgta aaacttatat aaaaaatagt
    11581 ttattggaga taagaaaatt agcaaatatc tatacactag aaacgtttaa gaaagagtta
    11641 gaaaagagaa atatctactt agaaacaaaa tcagataagt atttttcttc ggagggggaa
    11701 gattatatat ataagttaat agaaaataac aaaataattt attcgattag tggaaaaaaa
    11761 ttgacttata aaggaaaaaa atctttttca aaacatgcaa tattgaaaca gttgaatgaa
    11821 aaagcaaacc aagttaatta aacaacctat tttataggat ttataggaaa ggagaacagc
    11881 tgaatgaata tcccttttgt tgtagaaact gtgcttcatg acggcttgtt aaagtacaaa
    11941 tttaaaaata gtaaaattcg ctcaatcact accaagccag gtaaaagcaa aggggctatt
    12001 tttgcgtatc gctcaaaatc aagcatgatt ggcggtcgtg gtgttgttct gacttccgag
    12061 gaagcgattc aagaaaatca agatacattt acacattgga cacccaacgt ttatcgttat
    12121 ggaacgtatg cagacgaaaa ccgttcatac acgaaaggac attctgaaaa caatttaaga
    12181 caaatcaata ccttctttat tgattttgat attcacacgg caaaagaaac tatttcagca
    12241 agcgatattt taacaaccgc tattgattta ggttttatgc ctactatgat tatcaaatct
    12301 gataaaggtt atcaagcata ttttgtttta gaaacgccag tctatgtgac ttcaaaatca
    12361 gaatttaaat ctgtcaaagc agccaaaata atttcgcaaa atatccgaga atattttgga
    12421 aagtctttgc cagttgatct aacgtgtaat cattttggta ttgctcgcat accaagaacg
    12481 gacaatgtag aattttttga tcctaattac cgttattctt tcaaagaatg gcaagattgg
    12541 tctttcaaac aaacagataa taagggcttt actcgttcaa gtctaacggt tttaagcggt
    12601 acagaaggca aaaaacaagt agatgaaccc tggtttaatc tcttattgca cgaaacgaaa
    12661 ttttcaggag aaaagggttt aatagggcgt aataacgtca tgtttaccct ctctttagcc
    12721 tactttagtt caggctattc aatcgaaacg tgcgaatata atatgtttga gtttaataat
    12781 cgattagatc aacccttaga agaaaaagaa gtaatcaaaa ttgttagaag tgcctattca
    12841 gaaaactatc aaggggctaa tagggaatac attaccattc tttgcaaagc ttgggtatca
    12901 agtgatttaa ccagtaaaga tttatttgtc cgtcaagggt ggtttaaatt caagaaaaaa
    12961 agaagcgaac gtcaacgtgt tcatttgtca gaatggaaag aagatttaat ggcttatatt
    13021 agcgaaaaaa gcgatgtata caagccttat ttagtgacga ccaaaaaaga gattagagaa
    13081 gtgctaggca ttcctgaacg gacattagat aaattgctga aggtactgaa ggcgaatcag
    13141 gaaattttct ttaagattaa accaggaaga aatggtggca ttcaacttgc tagtgttaaa
    13201 tcattgttgc tatcgatcat taaagtaaaa aaagaagaaa aagaaagcta tataaaggcg
    13261 ctgacaaatt cttttgactt agagcataca ttcattcaag agactttaaa caagctagca
    13321 gaacgcccta aaacggacac acaactcgat ttgtttagct atgatacagg ctgaaaataa
    13381 aacccgcact atgccattac atttatatct atgatacgtg tttgtttttt ctttgctgtt
    13441 tagcgaatga ttagcagaaa tatacagagt aagattttaa ttaattatta gggggagaag
    13501 gagagagtag cccgaaaact tttagttggc ttggactgaa cgaagtgagg gaaaggctac
    13561 taaaacgtcg aggggcagtg agagcgaagc gaacacttga ttttttaatt ttctatcttt
    13621 tataggtcat tagagtatac ttatttgtcc tataaactat ttagcagcat aatagattta
    13681 ttgaataggt catttaagtt gagcatatta gaggaggaaa atcttggaga aatatttgaa
    13741 gaacccgatt acatggattg gattagttct tgtggttacg tggtttttaa ctaaaagtag
    13801 tgaatttttg atttttggtg tgtgtgtctt gttgttagta tttgctagtc aaagtgatta
    13861 aatagaattc cggatgagca ttcatcaggc gggcaagaat gtgaataaag gccggataaa
    13921 acttgtgctt atttttcttt acggtcttta aaaaggccgt aatatccagc tgaacggtct
    13981 ggttataggt acattgagca actgactgaa atgcctcaaa atgttcttta cgatgccatt
    14041 gggatatatc aacggtggta tatccagtga tttttttctc cattttagct tccttagctc
    14101 ctgaaaatct cgataactca aaaaatacgc ccggtagtga tcttatttca ttatggtgaa
    14161 agttggaacc tcttacgtgc cgatcaacgt ctcattttcg ccaaaagttg gcccagggct
    14221 tcccggtatc aacagggaca ccaggattta tttattctgc gaagtgatct tccgtcacag
    14281 gtatttattc ggcgcaaagt gcgtcgggtg atgctgccaa cttactgatt tagtgtatga
    14341 tggtgttttt gaggtgctcc agtggcttct gtttctatca gctgtccctc ctgttcagct
    14401 actgacgggg tggtgcgtaa cggcaaaagc accgccggac atcagcgcta gcggagtgta
    14461 tactggctta ctatgttggc actgatgagg gtgtcagtga agtgcttcat gtggcaggag
    14521 aaaaaaggct gcaccggtgc gtcagcagaa tatgtgatac aggatatatt ccgcttcctc
    14581 gctcactgac tcgctacgct cggtcgttcg actgcggcga gcggaaatgg cttacgaacg
    14641 gggcggagat ttcctggaag atgccaggaa gatacttaac agggaagtga gagggccgcg
    14701 gcaaagccgt ttttccatag gctccgcccc cctgacaagc atcacgaaat ctgacgctca
    14761 aatcagtggt ggcgaaaccc gacaggacta taaagatacc aggcgtttcc ccctggcggc
    14821 tccctcgtgc gctctcctgt tcctgccttt cggtttaccg gtgtcattcc gctgttatgg
    14881 ccgcgtttgt ctcattccac gcctgacact cagttccggg taggcagttc gctccaagct
    14941 ggactgtatg cacgaacccc ccgttcagtc cgaccgctgc gccttatccg gtaactatcg
    15001 tcttgagtcc aacccggaaa gacatgcaaa agcaccactg gcagcagcca ctggtaattg
    15061 atttagagga gttagtcttg aagtcatgcg ccggttaagg ctaaactgaa aggacaagtt
    15121 ttggtgactg cgctcctcca agccagttac ctcggttcaa agagttggta gctcagagaa
    15181 ccttcgaaaa accgccctgc aaggcggttt tttcgttttc agagcaagag attacgcgca
    15241 gaccaaaacg atctcaagaa gatcatctta ttaatcagat aaaatatttc tagccaatac
    15301 gcaaaccgcc tctccccgcg cgttggccga ttcattaatg cagctggcac ga
//
