# Supplementary material for: Heterologous Cas9 and non-homologous end joining as a Potentially Organism-Agnostic Knockout (POAK) system in bacteria
Source: bioRxiv preprint, doi:10.1101/601971, version 2 (2021-10-06)
Supplement: Plasmid Sequences [file 601971_file03.zip › SuppFileA1/IP_317.gb]

LOCUS       IP_317                  7481 bp    DNA     circular UNA 05-JAN-2019
DEFINITION  pCas9galKe1.
ACCESSION   urn.local...3v-9z01nbr
VERSION     urn.local...3v-9z01nbr
KEYWORDS    .
SOURCE       (IP_101knr)
  ORGANISM  .
FEATURES             Location/Qualifiers
     source          1..479
                     /ApEinfo_revcolor="#b1ff67"
                     /ApEinfo_fwdcolor="#b1ff67"
                     /label="source"
     terminator      21..108
                     /ApEinfo_revcolor="#9eafd2"
                     /ApEinfo_fwdcolor="#9eafd2"
                     /label="rrnBT2 term"
     promoter        119..278
                     /ApEinfo_revcolor="#d6b295"
                     /ApEinfo_fwdcolor="#d6b295"
                     /label="proC promoter"
     CDS             291..479
                     /ApEinfo_revcolor="#ff9ccd"
                     /ApEinfo_fwdcolor="#ff9ccd"
                     /label="cas9"
     CDS             480..4397
                     /ApEinfo_revcolor="#ff9ccd"
                     /ApEinfo_fwdcolor="#ff9ccd"
                     /label="cas9"
     source          480..4821
                     /ApEinfo_revcolor="#b1ff67"
                     /ApEinfo_fwdcolor="#b1ff67"
                     /label="source"
     misc_feature    768..773
                     /Recognition_pattern="CA^TATG"
                     /annotation_group="CATATG"
                     /label="NdeI"
                     /note="Geneious type: restriction site"
     misc_feature    2203..2208
                     /Recognition_pattern="CA^TATG"
                     /annotation_group="CATATG"
                     /label="NdeI"
                     /note="Geneious type: restriction site"
     misc_feature    4322..4346
                     /label="/ApEinfo_revcolor=#84b0dc
                     /ApEinfo_fwdcolor=#84b0dc"
     promoter        4402..4455
                     /ApEinfo_revcolor="#b4abac"
                     /ApEinfo_fwdcolor="#b4abac"
                     /label="tracrRNA promoter"
     precursor_RNA   4462..4550
                     /ApEinfo_revcolor="#75c6a9"
                     /ApEinfo_fwdcolor="#75c6a9"
                     /label="tracrRNA precursor"
     terminator      4529..4550
                     /ApEinfo_revcolor="#b4abac"
                     /ApEinfo_fwdcolor="#b4abac"
                     /label="tracrRNA terminator"
     terminator      complement(4581..4622)
                     /ApEinfo_revcolor="#9eafd2"
                     /ApEinfo_fwdcolor="#9eafd2"
                     /label="terminator"
     promoter        4679..4743
                     /ApEinfo_revcolor="#b4abac"
                     /ApEinfo_fwdcolor="#b4abac"
                     /label="J23100 promoter"
     misc_RNA        complement(<4744..>4763)
                     /created_by="isaacnplant"
                     /Color="#33ffff"
                     /modified_by="isaacnplant"
                     /label="IP_P_1007"
     misc_RNA        <4744..4763
                     /created_by="isaacnplant"
                     /Color="#0077ee"
                     /modified_by="isaacnplant"
                     /label="IP_P_1006"
     misc_RNA        4744..4763
                     /created_by="isaacnplant"
                     /label="galk1"
     misc_feature    4745..4763
                     /Original_Bases="AGACCGACTGAGGTCTCA"
                     /label="AGACCGACTGAGGTCTCA"
                     /note="Geneious type: Editing History Replacement"
     misc_feature    4764..4799
                     /ApEinfo_revcolor="#c6c9d1"
                     /ApEinfo_fwdcolor="#c6c9d1"
                     /label="repeat"
     misc_feature    complement(4971..4978)
                     /ApEinfo_revcolor="#7ea7d8"
                     /ApEinfo_fwdcolor="#7ea7d8"
                     /label="NotI"
     misc_feature    complement(<4979..6047)
                     /Source="referenceToDocument: urn:local:.:2ok-7bybcv9"
                     /label="KnR (concatenated sequence 2)"
                     /note="Geneious type: Concatenated sequence"
     misc_feature    4979..5000
                     /created_by="primer3"
                     /%GC="45.5"
                     /Tm="59.7"
                     /Hairpin_Tm="None"
                     /Self_Dimer_Tm="None"
                     /Pair_Dimer_Tm="None"
                     /Sequence="TTGCTCACATGTTCTTTCCTGC"
                     /Product_Size=1065
                     /annotation_group="578373857686689c1cadf68-b102-4ec6-8eaa-
                     ecdb147e39eeKnR"
                     /Extension="CACCACACGTCTCGGCCG"
                     /label="1,065 R"
                     /note="Geneious type: primer_bind_reverse"
     misc_feature    4981..6043
                     /Original_Bases="ATTTGCCGACTACCTTGGTGATCTCGCCTTTCACGTAGTGG
                     ACAAATTCTTCCAACTGATCTGCGCGCGAGGCCAAGCGATCTTCTTCTTGTCCAAGAT
                     AAGCCTGTCTAGCTTCAAGTATGACGGGCTGATACTGGGCCGGCAGGCGCTCCATTGC
                     CCAGTCGGCAGCGACATCCTTCGGCGCGATTTTGCCGGTTACTGCGCTGTACCAAATG
                     CGGGACAACGTAAGCACTACATTTCGCTCATCGCCAGCCCAGTCGGGCGGCGAGTTCC
                     ATAGCGTTAAGGTTTCATTTAGCGCCTCAAATAGATCCTGTTCAGGAACCGGATCAAA
                     GAGTTCCTCCGCCGCTGGACCTACCAAGGCAACGCTATGTTCTCTTGCTTTTGTCAGC
                     AAGATAGCCAGATCAATGTCGATCGTGGCTGGCTCGAAGATACCTGCAAGAATGTCAT
                     TGCGCTGCCATTCTCCAAATTGCAGTTCGCGCTTAGCTGGATAACGCCACGGAATGAT
                     GTCGTCGTGCACAACAATGGTGACTTCTACAGCGCGGAGAATCTCGCTCTCTCCAGGG
                     GAAGCCGAAGTTTCCAAAAGGTCGTTGATCAAAGCTCGCCGCGTTGTTTCATCAAGCC
                     TTACGGTCACCGTAACCAGCAAATCAATATCACTGTGTGGCTTCAGGCCGCCATCCAC
                     TGCGGAGCCGTACAAATGTACGGCCAGCAACGTCGGTTCGAGATGGCGCTCGATGACG
                     CCAACTACCTCTGATAGTTGAGTCGATACTTCGGCGATCACCGCTTCCCTCATACTCT
                     TCCTTTTTCAATATTATTGAAGCATTTAT"
                     /label="ATTTGCCGACTACCTTGGTGATCTCGCCTTTCACGTAGTGGACAAATTCT
                     TCCAACTGATCTGCGCGCGAGGCCAAGCGATCTTCTTCTTGTCCAAGATAAGCCTGTC
                     TAGCTTCAAGTATGACGGGCTGATACTGGGCCGGCAGGCGCTCCATTGCCCAGTCGGC
                     AGCGACATCCTTCGGCGCGATTTTGCCGGTTACTGCGCTGTACCAAATGCGGGACAAC
                     GTAAGCACTACATTTCGCTCATCGCCAGCCCAGTCGGGCGGCGAGTTCCATAGCGTTA
                     AGGTTTCATTTAGCGCCTCAAATAGATCCTGTTCAGGAACCGGATCAAAGAGTTCCTC
                     CGCCGCTGGACCTACCAAGGCAACGCTATGTTCTCTTGCTTTTGTCAGCAAGATAGCC
                     AGATCAATGTCGATCGTGGCTGGCTCGAAGATACCTGCAAGAATGTCATTGCGCTGCC
                     ATTCTCCAAATTGCAGTTCGCGCTTAGCTGGATAACGCCACGGAATGATGTCGTCGTG
                     CACAACAATGGTGACTTCTACAGCGCGGAGAATCTCGCTCTCTCCAGGGGAAGCCGAA
                     GTTTCCAAAAGGTCGTTGATCAAAGCTCGCCGCGTTGTTTCATCAAGCCTTACGGTCA
                     CCGTAACCAGCAAATCAATATCACTGTGTGGCTTCAGGCCGCCATCCACTGCGGAGCC
                     GTACAAATGTACGGCCAGCAACGTCGGTTCGAGATGGCGCTCGATGACGCCAACTACC
                     TCTGATAGTTGAGTCGATACTTCGGCGATCACCGCTTCCCTCATACTCTTCCTTTTTC
                     AATATTATTGAAGCATTTAT"
                     /note="Geneious type: Editing History Replacement"
     CDS             complement(5013..5828)
                     /ApEinfo_revcolor="#faac61"
                     /ApEinfo_fwdcolor="#faac61"
                     /label="Kmr"
     misc_feature    5013..5958
                     /ApEinfo_revcolor="#c7b0e3"
                     /ApEinfo_fwdcolor="#c7b0e3"
                     /label="Km cassette (HincII fragment, pAM1431)"
     misc_feature    5385
                     /created_by="isaacnplant"
                     /label="T->C removal of esp3II site"
     primer_bind     complement(6021..6043)
                     /created_by="primer3"
                     /%GC="39.1"
                     /Tm="58.5"
                     /Hairpin_Tm="49.3"
                     /Self_Dimer_Tm="4.6"
                     /Pair_Dimer_Tm="None"
                     /Sequence="TTAAAATGCGTGGATCTCCATCA"
                     /Product_Size=1065
                     /annotation_group="57837377940074747efd013-695f-4d96-852a-
                     0a9d1b762c1fKnR"
                     /Extension="CACCACACGTCTCGCCTG"
                     /label="1 F"
     misc_feature    complement(6028..>6043)
                     /ApEinfo_revcolor="#b7e6d7"
                     /ApEinfo_fwdcolor="#b7e6d7"
                     /label="NS2"
     misc_feature    complement(6044..>6128)
                     /Source="referenceToDocument: urn:local:.:2og-7byb966"
                     /label="IP_103 PCR Product (concatenated sequence 1)"
                     /note="Geneious type: Concatenated sequence"
     source          complement(<6044..6128)
                     /ApEinfo_revcolor="#b1ff67"
                     /ApEinfo_fwdcolor="#b1ff67"
                     /label="source"
     ligation        6044..6047
                     /label="Ligation"
     misc_feature    complement(6129..6144)
                     /ApEinfo_revcolor="#7ea7d8"
                     /ApEinfo_fwdcolor="#7ea7d8"
                     /label="NotI/PacI"
     misc_feature    complement(6199..6861)
                     /ApEinfo_revcolor="#ff9ccd"
                     /ApEinfo_fwdcolor="#ff9ccd"
                     /label="rep"
     misc_feature    complement(6300..6318)
                     /ApEinfo_revcolor="#ff9ccd"
                     /ApEinfo_fwdcolor="#ff9ccd"
                     /label="pBBR1 seq 4"
     misc_feature    complement(6936..6947)
                     /ApEinfo_revcolor="#ff9ccd"
                     /ApEinfo_fwdcolor="#ff9ccd"
                     /label="-10 and TSS"
     misc_feature    complement(6966..6970)
                     /ApEinfo_revcolor="#ff9ccd"
                     /ApEinfo_fwdcolor="#ff9ccd"
                     /label="-35"
     misc_feature    complement(6997..7054)
                     /ApEinfo_revcolor="#75c6a9"
                     /ApEinfo_fwdcolor="#75c6a9"
                     /label="putative terminator"
     misc_feature    complement(7013..7030)
                     /ApEinfo_revcolor="#ff9ccd"
                     /ApEinfo_fwdcolor="#ff9ccd"
                     /label="pBBR1 seq 3"
     misc_feature    complement(7434..7441)
                     /ApEinfo_revcolor="#7ea7d8"
                     /ApEinfo_fwdcolor="#7ea7d8"
                     /label="PacI"
ORIGIN      
        1 ggaagcaacg gcccggaggg tggcgggcag gacgcccgcc ataaactgcc aggcatcaaa
       61 ttaagcagaa ggccatcctg acggatggcc tttttgcgtt tctacaaact ctgctagctt
      121 ctagagcaca gctaacacca cgtcgtccct atctgctgcc ctaggtctat gagtggttgc
      181 tggataactt tacgggcatg cataaggctc gtatgatata ttcagggagt ccacaacggt
      241 ttccctctac aaataatttt gtttaacttt tactagagga ggaggcaaaa atggataaga
      301 aatactcaat aggcttagat atcggcacaa atagcgtcgg atgggcggtg atcactgatg
      361 aatataaggt tccgtctaaa aagttcaagg ttctgggaaa tacagaccgc cacagtatca
      421 aaaaaaatct tataggggct cttttatttg acagtggaga gacagcggaa gcgactcgac
      481 tcaaacggac agctcgtaga aggtatacac gtcggaagaa tcgtatttgt tatctacagg
      541 agattttttc aaatgagatg gcgaaagtag atgatagttt ctttcatcga cttgaagagt
      601 cttttttggt ggaagaagac aagaagcatg aacgtcatcc tatttttgga aatatagtag
      661 atgaagttgc ttatcatgag aaatatccaa ctatctatca tctgcgaaaa aaattggtag
      721 attctactga taaagcggat ttgcgcttaa tctatttggc cttagcgcat atgattaagt
      781 ttcgtggtca ttttttgatt gagggagatt taaatcctga taatagtgat gtggacaaac
      841 tatttatcca gttggtacaa acctacaatc aattatttga agaaaaccct attaacgcaa
      901 gtggagtaga tgctaaagcg attctttctg cacgattgag taaatcaaga cgattagaaa
      961 atctcattgc tcagctcccc ggtgagaaga aaaatggctt atttgggaat ctcattgctt
     1021 tgtcattggg tttgacccct aattttaaat caaattttga tttggcagaa gatgctaaat
     1081 tacagctttc aaaagatact tacgatgatg atttagataa tttattggcg caaattggag
     1141 atcaatatgc tgatttgttt ttggcagcta agaatttatc agatgctatt ttactttcag
     1201 atatcctaag agtaaatact gaaataacta aggctcccct atcagcttca atgattaaac
     1261 gctacgatga acatcatcaa gacttgactc ttttaaaagc tttagttcga caacaacttc
     1321 cagaaaagta taaagaaatc ttttttgatc aatcaaaaaa cggatatgca ggttatattg
     1381 atgggggagc tagccaagaa gaattttata aatttatcaa accaatttta gaaaaaatgg
     1441 atggtactga ggaattattg gtgaaactaa atcgtgaaga tttgctgcgc aagcaacgga
     1501 cctttgacaa cggctctatt ccccatcaaa ttcacttggg tgagctgcat gctattttga
     1561 gaagacaaga agacttttat ccatttttaa aagacaatcg tgagaagatt gaaaaaatct
     1621 tgacttttcg aattccttat tatgttggtc cattggcgcg tggcaatagt cgttttgcat
     1681 ggatgactcg gaagtctgaa gaaacaatta ccccatggaa ttttgaagaa gttgtcgata
     1741 aaggtgcttc agctcaatca tttattgaac gcatgacaaa ctttgataaa aatcttccaa
     1801 atgaaaaagt actaccaaaa catagtttgc tttatgagta ttttacggtt tataacgaat
     1861 tgacaaaggt caaatatgtt actgaaggaa tgcgaaaacc agcatttctt tcaggtgaac
     1921 agaagaaagc cattgttgat ttactcttca aaacaaatcg aaaagtaacc gttaagcaat
     1981 taaaagaaga ttatttcaaa aaaatagaat gttttgatag tgttgaaatt tcaggagttg
     2041 aagatagatt taatgcttca ttaggtacct accatgattt gctaaaaatt attaaagata
     2101 aagatttttt ggataatgaa gaaaatgaag atatcttaga ggatattgtt ttaacattga
     2161 ccttatttga agatagggag atgattgagg aaagacttaa aacatatgct cacctctttg
     2221 atgataaggt gatgaaacag cttaaacgtc gccgttatac tggttgggga cgtttgtctc
     2281 gaaaattgat taatggtatt agggataagc aatctggcaa aacaatatta gattttttga
     2341 aatcagatgg ttttgccaat cgcaatttta tgcagctgat ccatgatgat agtttgacat
     2401 ttaaagaaga cattcaaaaa gcacaagtgt ctggacaagg cgatagttta catgaacata
     2461 ttgcaaattt agctggtagc cctgctatta aaaaaggtat tttacagact gtaaaagttg
     2521 ttgatgaatt ggtcaaagta atggggcggc ataagccaga aaatatcgtt attgaaatgg
     2581 cacgtgaaaa tcagacaact caaaagggcc agaaaaattc gcgagagcgt atgaaacgaa
     2641 tcgaagaagg tatcaaagaa ttaggaagtc agattcttaa agagcatcct gttgaaaata
     2701 ctcaattgca aaatgaaaag ctctatctct attatctcca aaatggaaga gacatgtatg
     2761 tggaccaaga attagatatt aatcgtttaa gtgattatga tgtcgatcac attgttccac
     2821 aaagtttcct taaagacgat tcaatagaca ataaggtctt aacgcgttct gataaaaatc
     2881 gtggtaaatc ggataacgtt ccaagtgaag aagtagtcaa aaagatgaaa aactattgga
     2941 gacaacttct aaacgccaag ttaatcactc aacgtaagtt tgataattta acgaaagctg
     3001 aacgtggagg tttgagtgaa cttgataaag ctggttttat caaacgccaa ttggttgaaa
     3061 ctcgccaaat cactaagcat gtggcacaaa ttttggatag tcgcatgaat actaaatacg
     3121 atgaaaatga taaacttatt cgagaggtta aagtgattac cttaaaatct aaattagttt
     3181 ctgacttccg aaaagatttc caattctata aagtacgtga gattaacaat taccatcatg
     3241 cccatgatgc gtatctaaat gccgtcgttg gaactgcttt gattaagaaa tatccaaaac
     3301 ttgaatcgga gtttgtctat ggtgattata aagtttatga tgttcgtaaa atgattgcta
     3361 agtctgagca agaaataggc aaagcaaccg caaaatattt cttttactct aatatcatga
     3421 acttcttcaa aacagaaatt acacttgcaa atggagagat tcgcaaacgc cctctaatcg
     3481 aaactaatgg ggaaactgga gaaattgtct gggataaagg gcgagatttt gccacagtgc
     3541 gcaaagtatt gtccatgccc caagtcaata ttgtcaagaa aacagaagta cagacaggcg
     3601 gattctccaa ggagtcaatt ttaccaaaaa gaaattcgga caagcttatt gctcgtaaaa
     3661 aagactggga tccaaaaaaa tatggtggtt ttgatagtcc aacggtagct tattcagtcc
     3721 tagtggttgc taaggtggaa aaagggaaat cgaagaagtt aaaatccgtt aaagagttac
     3781 tagggatcac aattatggaa agaagttcct ttgaaaaaaa tccgattgac tttttagaag
     3841 ctaaaggata taaggaagtt aaaaaagact taatcattaa actacctaaa tatagtcttt
     3901 ttgagttaga aaacggtcgt aaacggatgc tggctagtgc cggagaatta caaaaaggaa
     3961 atgagctggc tctgccaagc aaatatgtga attttttata tttagctagt cattatgaaa
     4021 agttgaaggg tagtccagaa gataacgaac aaaaacaatt gtttgtggag cagcataagc
     4081 attatttaga tgagattatt gagcaaatca gtgaattttc taagcgtgtt attttagcag
     4141 atgccaattt agataaagtt cttagtgcat ataacaaaca tagagacaaa ccaatacgtg
     4201 aacaagcaga aaatattatt catttattta cgttgacgaa tcttggagct cccgctgctt
     4261 ttaaatattt tgatacaaca attgatcgta aacgatatac gtctacaaaa gaagttttag
     4321 atgccactct tatccatcaa tccatcactg gtctttatga aacacgcatt gatttgagtc
     4381 agctaggagg tgactgaccg gctgataaat ttctttgaat ttctccttga ttatttgtta
     4441 taaaagttat aaaataatct tgttggaacc attcaaaaca gcatagcaag ttaaaataag
     4501 gctagtccgt tatcaacttg aaaaagtggc accgagtcgg tgcttttttt gatacttcta
     4561 ttctactctg actgcaaacc aaaaaaacaa gcgctttcaa aacgcttgtt ttatcatttt
     4621 tagggaaatt aatctcttaa tccttttatc attctacatt taggcgctgc catcttggga
     4681 caatgaaaac gttagtcatg gcgcgccttg acggctagct cagtcctagg tacagtgcta
     4741 gctgttcacc aatcaaattc acggttttag agctatgctg ttttgaatgg tcccaaaacc
     4801 tgcagacaag cccggccggc ctaaggcgat gccccctcga cctcgatcag ggaggcgttc
     4861 aggacgactc acaaagaaag ccgggcaatg cccggctttt tccacgcctc ctgggctgac
     4921 ttcaggtgct acatttgaag agataaattg cactgaaatc tagagcggtt gcggccgctt
     4981 gctcacatgt tctttcctgc gttatcccct gattagaaaa actcatcgag catcaaatga
     5041 aactgcaatt tattcatatc aggattatca ataccatatt tttgaaaaag ccgtttctgt
     5101 aatgaaggag aaaactcacc gaggcagttc cataggatgg caagatcctg gtatcggtct
     5161 gcgattccga ctcgtccaac atcaatacaa cctattaatt tcccctcgtc aaaaataagg
     5221 ttatcaagtg agaaatcacc atgagtgacg actgaatccg gtgagaatgg caaaagctta
     5281 tgcatttctt tccagacttg ttcaacaggc cagccattac gctcgtcatc aaaatcactc
     5341 gcatcaacca aaccgttatt cattcgtgat tgcgcctgag cgaggcgaaa tacgcgatcg
     5401 ctgttaaaag gacaattaca aacaggaatc gaatgcaacc ggcgcaggaa cactgccagc
     5461 gcatcaacaa tattttcacc tgaatcagga tattcttcta atacctggaa tgctgttttc
     5521 ccggggatcg cagtggtgag taaccatgca tcatcaggag tacggataaa atgcttgatg
     5581 gtcggaagag gcataaattc cgtcagccag tttagtctga ccatctcatc tgtaacatca
     5641 ttggcaacgc tacctttgcc atgtttcaga aacaactctg gcgcatcggg cttcccatac
     5701 aatcgataga ttgtcgcacc tgattgcccg acattatcgc gagcccattt atacccatat
     5761 aaatcagcat ccatgttgga atttaatcgc ggcctcgagc aagacgtttc ccgttgaata
     5821 tggctcataa caccccttgt attactgttt atgtaagcag acagttttat tgttcatgat
     5881 gatatatttt tatcttgtgc aatgtaacat cagagatttt gagacacaac gtggctttcc
     5941 cccccccccc tgcaggtcga tctaagcttg cttctttgct gacgagtggc ggacgggtga
     6001 gtaatgtctg ggaaactgcc tgatggagat ccacgcattt taacagggtt attgtctcat
     6061 gagcggatac atatttgaat gtatttagaa aaataaacaa atagctagct cactcggtcg
     6121 ctacgctcgc ggccgcttaa ttaactacag ccgatagtct ggaacagcgc acttacgggt
     6181 tgctgcgcaa cccaagtgct accggcgcgg cagcgtgacc cgtgtcggcg gctccaacgg
     6241 ctcgccatcg tccagaaaac acggctcatc gggcatcggc aggcgctgct gcccgcgccg
     6301 ttcccattcc tccgtttcgg tcaaggctgg caggtctggt tccatgcccg gaatgccggg
     6361 ctggctgggc ggctcctcgc cggggccggt cggtagttgc tgctcgcccg gatacagggt
     6421 cgggatgcgg cgcaggtcgc catgccccaa cagcgattcg tcctggtcgt cgtgatcaac
     6481 caccacggcg gcactgaaca ccgacaggcg caactggtcg cggggctggc cccacgccac
     6541 gcggtcattg accacgtagg ccgacacggt gccggggccg ttgagcttca cgacggagat
     6601 ccagcgctcg gccaccaagt ccttgactgc gtattggacc gtccgcaaag aacgtccgat
     6661 gagcttggaa agtgtcttct ggctgaccac cacggcgttc tggtggccca tctgcgccac
     6721 gaggtgatgc agcagcattg ccgccgtggg tttcctcgca ataagcccgg cccacgcctc
     6781 atgcgctttg cgttccgttt gcacccagtg accgggcttg ttcttggctt gaatgccgat
     6841 ttctctggac tgcgtggcca tgcttatctc catgcggtag ggtgccgcac ggttgcggca
     6901 ccatgcgcaa tcagctgcaa cttttcggca gcgcgacaac aattatgcgt tgcgtaaaag
     6961 tggcagtcaa ttacagattt tctttaacct acgcaatgag ctattgcggg gggtgccgca
     7021 atgagctgtt gcgtaccccc cttttttaag ttgttgattt ttaagtcttt cgcatttcgc
     7081 cctatatcta gttctttggt gcccaaagaa gggcacccct gcggggttcc cccacgcctt
     7141 cggcgcggct ccccctccgg caaaaagtgg cccctccggg gcttgttgat cgactgcgcg
     7201 gccttcggcc ttgcccaagg tggcgctgcc cccttggaac ccccgcactc gccgccgtga
     7261 ggctcggggg gcaggcgggc gggcttcgcc ttcgactgcc cccactcgca taggcttggg
     7321 tcgttccagg cgcgtcaagg ccaagccgct gcgcggtcgc tgcgcgagcc ttgacccgcc
     7381 ttccacttgg tgtccaaccg gcaagcgaag cgcgcaggcc gcaggccgga ggcttaatta
     7441 agtttaaaca ccatgcatca cgaagcgggt cactacttgg t
//
