# Supplementary material for: Heterologous Cas9 and non-homologous end joining as a Potentially Organism-Agnostic Knockout (POAK) system in bacteria
Source: bioRxiv preprint, doi:10.1101/601971, version 2 (2021-10-06)
Supplement: Plasmid Sequences [file 601971_file03.zip › SuppFileA1/IP_246.gb]

LOCUS       IP_246                 11520 bp    DNA     circular UNA 09-JAN-2019
DEFINITION  Ligation of 101knr_backbone into IP_103p519,520.
ACCESSION   urn.local...1m-9z01cyp
VERSION     urn.local...1m-9z01cyp
KEYWORDS    .
SOURCE       (101knR)
  ORGANISM  .
FEATURES             Location/Qualifiers
     ligation        1..3
                     /label="Ligation"
     misc_feature    1..9017
                     /Source="referenceToDocument: urn:local:.:1qj-7d3mei9"
                     /label="IP_103p519,520 (concatenated sequence 1)"
                     /note="Geneious type: Concatenated sequence"
     misc_feature    10..17
                     /Recognition_pattern="GC^GGCCGC"
                     /annotation_group="GCGGCCGC"
                     /label="NotI"
                     /note="Geneious type: restriction site"
     promoter        10..27
                     /created_by="isaacnplant"
                     /label="IP_P_519"
     primer_bind     10..27
                     /Sequence="GCGGCCGCAACCGCTCTA"
                     /Hairpin_Tm="66.1"
                     /Tm="69.3"
                     /Self_Dimer_Tm="49.5"
                     /%GC="72.2"
                     /Extension="TGTGACTCGTCTC"
                     /modified_by="isaacnplant"
                     /label="IP_P_677"
     primer_bind     10..27
                     /Mismatches=0
                     /Extension="ATAGCGGCTCTTCCTGTTTTTTT"
                     /created_by="primer3"
                     /annotation_group="56338763844333299d33da3-44ef-4162-9476-
                     dd1ffd470ce0"
                     /%GC="72.2"
                     /Tm="69.3"
                     /Hairpin_Tm="66.1"
                     /Self_Dimer_Tm="49.5"
                     /Sequence="GCGGCCGCAACCGCTCTA"
                     /label="IP_P_519"
     misc_feature    10..17
                     /ApEinfo_revcolor="#7ea7d8"
                     /ApEinfo_fwdcolor="#7ea7d8"
                     /label="NotI"
     source          complement(167..4507)
                     /ApEinfo_revcolor="#b1ff67"
                     /ApEinfo_fwdcolor="#b1ff67"
                     /label="source"
     misc_feature    complement(189..224)
                     /ApEinfo_revcolor="#c6c9d1"
                     /ApEinfo_fwdcolor="#c6c9d1"
                     /label="repeat"
     misc_feature    complement(225..243)
                     /ApEinfo_revcolor="#7bcdc8"
                     /ApEinfo_fwdcolor="#7bcdc8"
                     /label="BsaI Spacer"
     promoter        complement(244..308)
                     /ApEinfo_revcolor="#b4abac"
                     /ApEinfo_fwdcolor="#b4abac"
                     /label="J23100 promoter"
     terminator      365..406
                     /ApEinfo_revcolor="#9eafd2"
                     /ApEinfo_fwdcolor="#9eafd2"
                     /label="terminator"
     precursor_RNA   complement(437..525)
                     /ApEinfo_revcolor="#75c6a9"
                     /ApEinfo_fwdcolor="#75c6a9"
                     /label="tracrRNA precursor"
     terminator      complement(437..458)
                     /ApEinfo_revcolor="#b4abac"
                     /ApEinfo_fwdcolor="#b4abac"
                     /label="tracrRNA terminator"
     promoter        complement(532..585)
                     /ApEinfo_revcolor="#b4abac"
                     /ApEinfo_fwdcolor="#b4abac"
                     /label="tracrRNA promoter"
     misc_feature    542
                     /Original_Bases="T"
                     /label="T"
                     /note="Geneious type: Editing History Replacement"
     CDS             complement(590..4507)
                     /ApEinfo_revcolor="#ff9ccd"
                     /ApEinfo_fwdcolor="#ff9ccd"
                     /label="cas9"
     misc_feature    complement(641..665)
                     /label="/ApEinfo_revcolor=#84b0dc
                     /ApEinfo_fwdcolor=#84b0dc"
     CDS             complement(4508..4696)
                     /ApEinfo_revcolor="#ff9ccd"
                     /ApEinfo_fwdcolor="#ff9ccd"
                     /label="cas9"
     source          complement(4508..4986)
                     /ApEinfo_revcolor="#b1ff67"
                     /ApEinfo_fwdcolor="#b1ff67"
                     /label="source"
     misc_feature    complement(4661..4700)
                     /Sequence="AAAAATGGATAAGAAATACTCAATAGGCTTAGATATCGGC"
                     /Mismatches=0
                     /annotation_group="99a9a514-220c-4c1b-98e3-b8e9fcf2fef5"
                     /label="IP_P_100"
                     /note="Geneious type: primer_bind_reverse"
     misc_feature    complement(4665..4704)
                     /Sequence="GTGAAAAAATGGATAAGAAATACTCAATAGGCTTAGATAT"
                     /Mismatch_Positions="GT=A=================================
                     ==="
                     /Mismatches=3
                     /annotation_group="5afc7880-802f-4103-96ab-7c5355e7ef12"
                     /label="IP_P_277"
                     /note="Geneious type: primer_bind_reverse"
     misc_feature    complement(4687..4708)
                     /Pair_Dimer_Tm="None"
                     /Product_Size=11075
                     /Mismatches=0
                     /Extension="CACCACAGCTCTTCG"
                     /created_by="primer3"
                     /annotation_group="706545078219572f7365396-2499-4438-a4e0-
                     0952ed3ba7af"
                     /%GC="40.9"
                     /Tm="59.1"
                     /Hairpin_Tm="None"
                     /Self_Dimer_Tm="None"
                     /Sequence="GAGGAGGCAAAAATGGATAAGA"
                     /label="IP_P_624"
                     /note="Geneious type: primer_bind_reverse"
     primer_bind     4697..4716
                     /modified_by="isaacnplant"
                     /Mismatches=0
                     /Extension="CACCACAGCTCTTCGCAT"
                     /created_by="primer3"
                     /annotation_group="706545685304514daf9c5c2-736d-4014-9301-
                     bc8cbe7199fc"
                     /%GC="45.0"
                     /Tm="58.2"
                     /Hairpin_Tm="None"
                     /Self_Dimer_Tm="None"
                     /Sequence="TTTTGCCTCCTCCTCTAGTA"
                     /label="IP_P_733"
     mismatch        4701
                     /Target_base="C"
                     /Oligo_base="A"
                     /Oligo_name="IP_P_277"
                     /annotation_group="5afc7880-802f-4103-96ab-7c5355e7ef12"
                     /label="C/A"
     mismatch        4703
                     /Target_base="G"
                     /Oligo_base="T"
                     /Oligo_name="IP_P_277"
                     /annotation_group="5afc7880-802f-4103-96ab-7c5355e7ef12"
                     /label="G/T"
     mismatch        4704
                     /Target_base="A"
                     /Oligo_base="G"
                     /Oligo_name="IP_P_277"
                     /annotation_group="5afc7880-802f-4103-96ab-7c5355e7ef12"
                     /label="A/G"
     promoter        complement(4709..4868)
                     /ApEinfo_revcolor="#d6b295"
                     /ApEinfo_fwdcolor="#d6b295"
                     /label="proC promoter"
     misc_feature    complement(4729..4758)
                     /Mismatches=0
                     /created_by="primer3"
                     /annotation_group="706544809254841bb56eeea-6a94-447c-8648-
                     8fb4d2bbe61f"
                     /%GC="40.0"
                     /Tm="66.1"
                     /Hairpin_Tm="35.6"
                     /Self_Dimer_Tm="None"
                     /Sequence="GTCCACAACGGTTTCCCTCTACAAATAATT"
                     /label="IP_P_128"
                     /note="Geneious type: primer_bind_reverse"
     primer_bind     4759..4787
                     /Mismatches=0
                     /created_by="primer3"
                     /annotation_group="706544850016114db69f8b4-04da-40b9-a2c0-
                     eb2132cabead"
                     /%GC="41.4"
                     /Tm="64.7"
                     /Hairpin_Tm="37.4"
                     /Self_Dimer_Tm="None"
                     /Sequence="TCCCTGAATATATCATACGAGCCTTATGC"
                     /label="IP_P_127"
     misc_feature    complement(4845..4879)
                     /Mismatch_Positions="===AGT============================="
                     /Mismatches=3
                     /created_by="primer3"
                     /annotation_group="7065447676095607e572ddc-6463-422f-ab85-
                     12caa1a69d70"
                     /%GC="48.6"
                     /Tm="71.4"
                     /Hairpin_Tm="54.3"
                     /Self_Dimer_Tm="23.5"
                     /Sequence="ACTAGTCTAGCTTCTAGAGCACAGCTAACACCACG"
                     /label="IP_P_137"
                     /note="Geneious type: primer_bind_reverse"
     primer_bind     4869..4891
                     /Pair_Dimer_Tm="None"
                     /Product_Size=11075
                     /Mismatches=0
                     /Extension="CACCACAGCTCTTCG"
                     /created_by="primer3"
                     /annotation_group="706545140879454102b1250-bfae-41d9-b55e-
                     be471cb2ca14"
                     /%GC="47.8"
                     /Tm="63.0"
                     /Hairpin_Tm="45.3"
                     /Self_Dimer_Tm="17.6"
                     /Sequence="GCTAGCAGAGTTTGTAGAAACGC"
                     /label="IP_P_625"
     mismatch        4874
                     /Target_base="G"
                     /Oligo_base="T"
                     /Oligo_name="IP_P_137"
                     /annotation_group="7065447676095607e572ddc-6463-422f-ab85-
                     12caa1a69d70"
                     /label="G/T"
     mismatch        4875
                     /Target_base="T"
                     /Oligo_base="G"
                     /Oligo_name="IP_P_137"
                     /annotation_group="7065447676095607e572ddc-6463-422f-ab85-
                     12caa1a69d70"
                     /label="T/G"
     mismatch        4876
                     /Target_base="C"
                     /Oligo_base="A"
                     /Oligo_name="IP_P_137"
                     /annotation_group="7065447676095607e572ddc-6463-422f-ab85-
                     12caa1a69d70"
                     /label="C/A"
     terminator      complement(4879..4966)
                     /ApEinfo_revcolor="#9eafd2"
                     /ApEinfo_fwdcolor="#9eafd2"
                     /label="rrnBT2 term"
     primer_bind     4893..4915
                     /Mismatches=0
                     /created_by="primer3"
                     /annotation_group="706544720923970632f3cc7-4bd5-400e-88dd-
                     d065f1386f65"
                     /%GC="56.5"
                     /Tm="68.5"
                     /Hairpin_Tm="76.4"
                     /Self_Dimer_Tm="45.7"
                     /Sequence="AAAAGGCCATCCGTCAGGATGGC"
                     /label="IP_P_303"
     misc_feature    complement(4969..4988)
                     /modified_by="isaacnplant"
                     /Mismatches=0
                     /Extension="GGAACTCGTCTCG"
                     /created_by="primer3"
                     /annotation_group="301345714391124a17a30a4-9b5a-48b0-acd3-
                     5d7496fd4f4e"
                     /%GC="65.0"
                     /Tm="68.6"
                     /Hairpin_Tm="42.6"
                     /Self_Dimer_Tm="16.0"
                     /Sequence="AAGGAAGCAACGGCCCGGAG"
                     /label="IP_P_432c"
                     /note="Geneious type: primer_bind_reverse"
     misc_feature    complement(4971..4986)
                     /Pair_Dimer_Tm="None"
                     /Product_Size=14426
                     /Mismatches=0
                     /Extension="CACCACAGCTCTTCGTAA"
                     /created_by="primer3"
                     /annotation_group="706545226262695df3f28c0-d5d1-437d-9e93-
                     2dcce26468f4"
                     /%GC="75.0"
                     /Tm="64.8"
                     /Hairpin_Tm="42.6"
                     /Self_Dimer_Tm="16.0"
                     /Sequence="GGAAGCAACGGCCCGG"
                     /label="IP_P_630"
                     /note="Geneious type: primer_bind_reverse"
     misc_feature    complement(4971..4986)
                     /Pair_Dimer_Tm="2.7"
                     /Product_Size=378
                     /Mismatches=0
                     /Extension="CACCACAGCTCTTCG"
                     /created_by="primer3"
                     /annotation_group="706545372414683af90c4ab-c2ba-46e8-9fee-
                     e50aeb615ed1"
                     /%GC="75.0"
                     /Tm="64.8"
                     /Hairpin_Tm="42.6"
                     /Self_Dimer_Tm="16.0"
                     /Sequence="GGAAGCAACGGCCCGG"
                     /label="IP_P_675"
                     /note="Geneious type: primer_bind_reverse"
     misc_feature    complement(4984..5005)
                     /Mismatches=0
                     /created_by="primer3"
                     /annotation_group="706545035004426f7001567-20f1-4950-bc0d-
                     86e37a69931e"
                     /%GC="40.9"
                     /Tm="60.1"
                     /Hairpin_Tm="35.0"
                     /Self_Dimer_Tm="8.4"
                     /Sequence="ATGTGAAAGTGGGTCTTAAGGA"
                     /label="IP_P_621"
                     /note="Geneious type: primer_bind_reverse"
     primer_bind     4985..5010
                     /modified_by="isaacnplant"
                     /Mismatches=0
                     /Extension="GGAACTCGTCTCG"
                     /created_by="primer3"
                     /annotation_group="3013457846677161a8e4028-b40d-45bc-afab-
                     750dbe399b16"
                     /%GC="38.5"
                     /Tm="61.0"
                     /Hairpin_Tm="39.7"
                     /Self_Dimer_Tm="10.3"
                     /Sequence="CCTTAAGACCCACTTTCACATTTAAG"
                     /label="IP_P_433c"
     gene            complement(4987..5613)
                     /ApEinfo_revcolor="#ffef86"
                     /ApEinfo_fwdcolor="#ffef86"
                     /label="tetR"
     primer_bind     4987..5006
                     /Pair_Dimer_Tm="None"
                     /Product_Size=627
                     /Mismatches=0
                     /Extension="CACCACAGGTCTCGCCGC"
                     /created_by="primer3"
                     /annotation_group="706545270555850f3f9db20-0938-49dd-a0e6-
                     bfe38defab2f"
                     /%GC="35.0"
                     /Tm="55.6"
                     /Hairpin_Tm="39.7"
                     /Self_Dimer_Tm="None"
                     /Sequence="TTAAGACCCACTTTCACATT"
                     /label="IP_P_656"
     primer_bind     4987..5006
                     /Pair_Dimer_Tm="None"
                     /Product_Size=722
                     /Mismatches=0
                     /Extension="CACCACACGTCTCGCAAA"
                     /created_by="primer3"
                     /annotation_group="7065454722975610ef6d758-9bb1-4ba1-8743-
                     b5fbb982b367"
                     /%GC="35.0"
                     /Tm="55.6"
                     /Hairpin_Tm="39.7"
                     /Self_Dimer_Tm="None"
                     /Sequence="TTAAGACCCACTTTCACATT"
                     /label="IP_P_582"
     PCR_primer      complement(5173..5197)
                     /ApEinfo_revcolor="#85dae9"
                     /ApEinfo_fwdcolor="#85dae9"
                     /label="GCATTTTACTTTAGGTTGCGTATTG"
     primer_bind     5531..5552
                     /Mismatches=0
                     /created_by="primer3"
                     /annotation_group="706544989377378c8dc584f-5c14-4f13-bbc9-
                     baf30cbd0d67"
                     /%GC="40.9"
                     /Tm="59.9"
                     /Hairpin_Tm="44.0"
                     /Self_Dimer_Tm="None"
                     /Sequence="GTTGTTAAACCTTCGATTCCGA"
                     /label="IP_P_610"
     primer_bind     5614..5639
                     /Pair_Dimer_Tm="None"
                     /Product_Size=78
                     /Mismatches=0
                     /Extension="CACCACAGCTCTTCGCAT"
                     /created_by="primer3"
                     /annotation_group="7065453137781907372dd99-c841-4c6c-ad41-
                     583baa36692a"
                     /%GC="26.9"
                     /Tm="58.2"
                     /Hairpin_Tm="32.4"
                     /Self_Dimer_Tm="None"
                     /Sequence="TAATTCCTAATTTTTGTTGACACTCT"
                     /label="IP_P_673"
     misc_feature    5614..5691
                     /ApEinfo_revcolor="#ffef86"
                     /ApEinfo_fwdcolor="#ffef86"
                     /label="tetA promoter element"
     misc_feature    complement(5626..5685)
                     /Sequence="GCTCTCTATCACTGATAGGGAGAGGTAAAATAACTCTATCAATGATA
                     GAGTGTCAACAAA"
                     /Mismatch_Positions="GC====================A==============
                     ======================="
                     /Mismatches=3
                     /annotation_group="950d0b27-2077-45bd-89c6-42a8678a8a5b"
                     /label="IP_P_495"
                     /note="Geneious type: primer_bind_reverse"
     misc_feature    5628
                     /ApEinfo_revcolor="#9eafd2"
                     /ApEinfo_fwdcolor="#9eafd2"
                     /label="tetR TSS"
     misc_feature    5630..5636
                     /ApEinfo_revcolor="#85dae9"
                     /ApEinfo_fwdcolor="#85dae9"
                     /label="-35 Pa"
     misc_feature    5635..5653
                     /ApEinfo_revcolor="#f8d3a9"
                     /ApEinfo_fwdcolor="#f8d3a9"
                     /label="O1"
     misc_feature    complement(5635..5640)
                     /ApEinfo_revcolor="#d59687"
                     /ApEinfo_fwdcolor="#d59687"
                     /label="-10 Pr2"
     misc_feature    5654..5659
                     /ApEinfo_revcolor="#ffef86"
                     /ApEinfo_fwdcolor="#ffef86"
                     /label="-10 Pa"
     misc_feature    complement(5655..5660)
                     /ApEinfo_revcolor="#85dae9"
                     /ApEinfo_fwdcolor="#85dae9"
                     /label="-10 Pr1"
     misc_feature    complement(5658..5663)
                     /ApEinfo_revcolor="#84b0dc"
                     /ApEinfo_fwdcolor="#84b0dc"
                     /label="-35 Pr2"
     misc_feature    complement(5660..5683)
                     /modified_by="isaacnplant"
                     /Mismatches=0
                     /Extension="CACCACAGGTCTCG"
                     /created_by="primer3"
                     /annotation_group="7065455836641065fd3f409-4b7d-4c0d-b264-
                     78226e298021"
                     /%GC="45.8"
                     /Tm="62.4"
                     /Hairpin_Tm="44.3"
                     /Self_Dimer_Tm="25.2"
                     /Sequence="TCTCTATCACTGATAGGGAGTGGT"
                     /label="IP_P_688"
                     /note="Geneious type: primer_bind_reverse"
     mismatch        5663
                     /Target_base="T"
                     /Oligo_base="A"
                     /Oligo_name="IP_P_495"
                     /annotation_group="950d0b27-2077-45bd-89c6-42a8678a8a5b"
                     /label="T/A"
     misc_feature    5663..5683
                     /ApEinfo_revcolor="#d6b295"
                     /ApEinfo_fwdcolor="#d6b295"
                     /label="O2"
     misc_feature    complement(5665..5691)
                     /Pair_Dimer_Tm="None"
                     /Product_Size=78
                     /Mismatches=0
                     /Extension="CACCACAGCTCTTCGAAT"
                     /created_by="primer3"
                     /annotation_group="70654541908158163525f26-3dca-4a7d-9a8c-
                     11dde25ebddb"
                     /%GC="37.0"
                     /Tm="61.9"
                     /Hairpin_Tm="46.6"
                     /Self_Dimer_Tm="25.2"
                     /Sequence="TTCACTTTTCTCTATCACTGATAGGGA"
                     /label="IP_P_674"
                     /note="Geneious type: primer_bind_reverse"
     misc_feature    complement(5665..5691)
                     /modified_by="isaacnplant"
                     /Mismatches=0
                     /Extension="CACCACAGCTCTTCG"
                     /created_by="primer3"
                     /annotation_group="706545775289419cff5a08e-62e0-4b7f-b882-
                     78bb1c00e00d"
                     /%GC="37.0"
                     /Tm="61.9"
                     /Hairpin_Tm="46.6"
                     /Self_Dimer_Tm="25.2"
                     /Sequence="TTCACTTTTCTCTATCACTGATAGGGA"
                     /label="IP_P_737"
                     /note="Geneious type: primer_bind_reverse"
     misc_feature    5665
                     /ApEinfo_revcolor="#d6b295"
                     /ApEinfo_fwdcolor="#d6b295"
                     /label="tetA tss"
     misc_feature    complement(5678..5684)
                     /ApEinfo_revcolor="#b1ff67"
                     /ApEinfo_fwdcolor="#b1ff67"
                     /label="-35 Pr1"
     mismatch        5684
                     /Target_base="T"
                     /Oligo_base="C"
                     /Oligo_name="IP_P_495"
                     /annotation_group="950d0b27-2077-45bd-89c6-42a8678a8a5b"
                     /label="T/C"
     mismatch        5685
                     /Target_base="T"
                     /Oligo_base="G"
                     /Oligo_name="IP_P_495"
                     /annotation_group="950d0b27-2077-45bd-89c6-42a8678a8a5b"
                     /label="T/G"
     misc_feature    complement(5686..5708)
                     /Pair_Dimer_Tm="None"
                     /Product_Size=722
                     /Mismatches=0
                     /Extension="CACCACACGTCTCG"
                     /created_by="primer3"
                     /annotation_group="7065455245876180407a0df-afa1-4067-99c7-
                     4483d9bcf931"
                     /%GC="30.4"
                     /Tm="57.8"
                     /Hairpin_Tm="None"
                     /Self_Dimer_Tm="None"
                     /Sequence="TTTTTTTTCCTCCTTGATTCACT"
                     /label="IP_P_581"
                     /note="Geneious type: primer_bind_reverse"
     misc_feature    complement(5686..5708)
                     /modified_by="isaacnplant"
                     /Mismatches=0
                     /Extension="CACCACAGCTCTTCGAT"
                     /created_by="primer3"
                     /annotation_group="7065457267387483c745c0d-d8dc-455a-ae63-
                     42c08220c85c"
                     /%GC="30.4"
                     /Tm="57.8"
                     /Hairpin_Tm="None"
                     /Self_Dimer_Tm="None"
                     /Sequence="TTTTTTTTCCTCCTTGATTCACT"
                     /label="IP_P_732"
                     /note="Geneious type: primer_bind_reverse"
     primer_bind     5694..5719
                     /Pair_Dimer_Tm="None"
                     /Product_Size=14426
                     /Mismatches=0
                     /Extension="CACCACAGCTCTTCGATG"
                     /created_by="primer3"
                     /annotation_group="70654518192105959479968-03c9-45ee-a36c-
                     12fbaf97804b"
                     /%GC="34.6"
                     /Tm="62.3"
                     /Hairpin_Tm="None"
                     /Self_Dimer_Tm="5.9"
                     /Sequence="AAGGAGGAAAAAAAAATGGCTAGACA"
                     /label="IP_P_631"
     primer_bind     5694..5717
                     /modified_by="isaacnplant"
                     /Mismatch_Positions="===================T===T"
                     /Mismatches=2
                     /Extension="CACCACAGGTCTCGGAGA"
                     /created_by="primer3"
                     /annotation_group="706545643286381db7a3287-e9ef-4ebc-bd60-
                     3c73f3cd69bc"
                     /%GC="29.2"
                     /Tm="58.1"
                     /Hairpin_Tm="None"
                     /Self_Dimer_Tm="None"
                     /Sequence="AAGGAGGAAAAAAAAATGGTTAGT"
                     /label="IP_P_685"
     misc_feature    5694..5708
                     /ApEinfo_revcolor="#ff0087"
                     /ApEinfo_fwdcolor="#ff0087"
                     /label="RBS"
     primer_bind     5695..5717
                     /Mismatch_Positions="==================T===T"
                     /Mismatches=2
                     /Extension="CACCACACGTCTCG"
                     /created_by="primer3"
                     /annotation_group="7065449442133720bad49f0-1c36-4621-abb7-
                     ff050f32bdcd"
                     /%GC="30.4"
                     /Tm="57.5"
                     /Hairpin_Tm="None"
                     /Self_Dimer_Tm="None"
                     /Sequence="AGGAGGAAAAAAAAATGGTTAGT"
                     /label="IP_P_585"
     misc_feature    5709..7997
                     /ApEinfo_revcolor="#b1ff67"
                     /ApEinfo_fwdcolor="#b1ff67"
                     /label="LigD_MYCS2"
     mismatch        5713
                     /Target_base="C"
                     /Oligo_base="T"
                     /Oligo_name="IP_P_585"
                     /annotation_group="7065449442133720bad49f0-1c36-4621-abb7-
                     ff050f32bdcd"
                     /label="C/T"
     mismatch        5713
                     /Target_base="C"
                     /Oligo_base="T"
                     /Oligo_name="IP_P_685"
                     /annotation_group="706545643286381db7a3287-e9ef-4ebc-bd60-
                     3c73f3cd69bc"
                     /label="C/T"
     mismatch        5717
                     /Target_base="A"
                     /Oligo_base="T"
                     /Oligo_name="IP_P_585"
                     /annotation_group="7065449442133720bad49f0-1c36-4621-abb7-
                     ff050f32bdcd"
                     /label="A/T"
     mismatch        5717
                     /Target_base="A"
                     /Oligo_base="T"
                     /Oligo_name="IP_P_685"
                     /annotation_group="706545643286381db7a3287-e9ef-4ebc-bd60-
                     3c73f3cd69bc"
                     /label="A/T"
     primer_bind     6025..6043
                     /Mismatches=0
                     /created_by="primer3"
                     /annotation_group="7065449038142328d1794cb-5ee3-4a0e-b495-
                     a27b56226fb9"
                     /%GC="63.2"
                     /Tm="65.0"
                     /Hairpin_Tm="56.3"
                     /Self_Dimer_Tm="27.0"
                     /Sequence="GGGTGGCACAACAAGCCTC"
                     /label="IP_P_087"
     misc_feature    6707..6718
                     /ApEinfo_revcolor="#faac61"
                     /ApEinfo_fwdcolor="#faac61"
                     /label="BsmBI Site"
     misc_feature    6799..6801
                     /ApEinfo_revcolor="#d6b295"
                     /ApEinfo_fwdcolor="#d6b295"
                     /label="BsmBI site"
     misc_feature    8004..8018
                     /ApEinfo_revcolor="#ff0087"
                     /ApEinfo_fwdcolor="#ff0087"
                     /label="RBS"
     misc_feature    8019..8975
                     /ApEinfo_revcolor="#85dae9"
                     /ApEinfo_fwdcolor="#85dae9"
                     /label="Ku_MYCS2_pcc7002 optimized"
     promoter        complement(8990..>9007)
                     /created_by="isaacnplant"
                     /label="IP_P_520"
     misc_feature    complement(8990..9007)
                     /Mismatches=0
                     /Extension="ATAGCGGCTCTTCCAAGTTTAAAC"
                     /created_by="primer3"
                     /annotation_group="56338769371520476681d73-a86d-43e5-b624-
                     1827fe65528c"
                     /%GC="55.6"
                     /Tm="62.1"
                     /Hairpin_Tm="None"
                     /Self_Dimer_Tm="None"
                     /Sequence="ACCATGCATCACGAAGCG"
                     /label="IP_P_520"
                     /note="Geneious type: primer_bind_reverse"
     ligation        9015..9017
                     /label="Ligation"
     misc_feature    9015..3
                     /Source="referenceToDocument: urn:local:.:1r8-7d3mzs7"
                     /label="101knr_backbone (concatenated sequence 2)"
                     /note="Geneious type: Concatenated sequence"
     primer_bind     9018..9037
                     /Sequence="ACCAAGTAGTGACCCGCTTC"
                     /Hairpin_Tm="None"
                     /Tm="59.7"
                     /Self_Dimer_Tm="None"
                     /%GC="55.0"
                     /Pair_Dimer_Tm="None"
                     /Product_Size=2503
                     /Extension="CACCACAGCTCTTCGCTT"
                     /modified_by="isaacnplant"
                     /label="IP_P_735"
     misc_feature    9058..9065
                     /ApEinfo_revcolor="#7ea7d8"
                     /ApEinfo_fwdcolor="#7ea7d8"
                     /label="PacI"
     misc_feature    9445..9502
                     /ApEinfo_revcolor="#75c6a9"
                     /ApEinfo_fwdcolor="#75c6a9"
                     /label="putative terminator"
     misc_feature    9469..9486
                     /ApEinfo_revcolor="#ff9ccd"
                     /ApEinfo_fwdcolor="#ff9ccd"
                     /label="pBBR1 seq 3"
     misc_feature    9529..9533
                     /ApEinfo_revcolor="#ff9ccd"
                     /ApEinfo_fwdcolor="#ff9ccd"
                     /label="-35"
     misc_feature    9552..9563
                     /ApEinfo_revcolor="#ff9ccd"
                     /ApEinfo_fwdcolor="#ff9ccd"
                     /label="-10 and TSS"
     misc_feature    9638..10300
                     /ApEinfo_revcolor="#ff9ccd"
                     /ApEinfo_fwdcolor="#ff9ccd"
                     /label="rep"
     misc_feature    10181..10199
                     /ApEinfo_revcolor="#ff9ccd"
                     /ApEinfo_fwdcolor="#ff9ccd"
                     /label="pBBR1 seq 4"
     misc_feature    10355..10370
                     /ApEinfo_revcolor="#7ea7d8"
                     /ApEinfo_fwdcolor="#7ea7d8"
                     /label="NotI/PacI"
     source          10371..>10455
                     /ApEinfo_revcolor="#b1ff67"
                     /ApEinfo_fwdcolor="#b1ff67"
                     /label="source"
     misc_feature    <10371..10455
                     /Source="referenceToDocument: urn:local:.:2og-7byb966"
                     /label="IP_103 PCR Product (concatenated sequence 1)"
                     /note="Geneious type: Concatenated sequence"
     ligation        10452..10455
                     /label="Ligation"
     misc_feature    10452..>11520
                     /Source="referenceToDocument: urn:local:.:2ok-7bybcv9"
                     /label="KnR (concatenated sequence 2)"
                     /note="Geneious type: Concatenated sequence"
     misc_feature    10456..11518
                     /Original_Bases="ATAAATGCTTCAATAATATTGAAAAAGGAAGAGTATGAGGG
                     AAGCGGTGATCGCCGAAGTATCGACTCAACTATCAGAGGTAGTTGGCGTCATCGAGCG
                     CCATCTCGAACCGACGTTGCTGGCCGTACATTTGTACGGCTCCGCAGTGGATGGCGGC
                     CTGAAGCCACACAGTGATATTGATTTGCTGGTTACGGTGACCGTAAGGCTTGATGAAA
                     CAACGCGGCGAGCTTTGATCAACGACCTTTTGGAAACTTCGGCTTCCCCTGGAGAGAG
                     CGAGATTCTCCGCGCTGTAGAAGTCACCATTGTTGTGCACGACGACATCATTCCGTGG
                     CGTTATCCAGCTAAGCGCGAACTGCAATTTGGAGAATGGCAGCGCAATGACATTCTTG
                     CAGGTATCTTCGAGCCAGCCACGATCGACATTGATCTGGCTATCTTGCTGACAAAAGC
                     AAGAGAACATAGCGTTGCCTTGGTAGGTCCAGCGGCGGAGGAACTCTTTGATCCGGTT
                     CCTGAACAGGATCTATTTGAGGCGCTAAATGAAACCTTAACGCTATGGAACTCGCCGC
                     CCGACTGGGCTGGCGATGAGCGAAATGTAGTGCTTACGTTGTCCCGCATTTGGTACAG
                     CGCAGTAACCGGCAAAATCGCGCCGAAGGATGTCGCTGCCGACTGGGCAATGGAGCGC
                     CTGCCGGCCCAGTATCAGCCCGTCATACTTGAAGCTAGACAGGCTTATCTTGGACAAG
                     AAGAAGATCGCTTGGCCTCGCGCGCAGATCAGTTGGAAGAATTTGTCCACTACGTGAA
                     AGGCGAGATCACCAAGGTAGTCGGCAAAT"
                     /label="ATAAATGCTTCAATAATATTGAAAAAGGAAGAGTATGAGGGAAGCGGTGA
                     TCGCCGAAGTATCGACTCAACTATCAGAGGTAGTTGGCGTCATCGAGCGCCATCTCGA
                     ACCGACGTTGCTGGCCGTACATTTGTACGGCTCCGCAGTGGATGGCGGCCTGAAGCCA
                     CACAGTGATATTGATTTGCTGGTTACGGTGACCGTAAGGCTTGATGAAACAACGCGGC
                     GAGCTTTGATCAACGACCTTTTGGAAACTTCGGCTTCCCCTGGAGAGAGCGAGATTCT
                     CCGCGCTGTAGAAGTCACCATTGTTGTGCACGACGACATCATTCCGTGGCGTTATCCA
                     GCTAAGCGCGAACTGCAATTTGGAGAATGGCAGCGCAATGACATTCTTGCAGGTATCT
                     TCGAGCCAGCCACGATCGACATTGATCTGGCTATCTTGCTGACAAAAGCAAGAGAACA
                     TAGCGTTGCCTTGGTAGGTCCAGCGGCGGAGGAACTCTTTGATCCGGTTCCTGAACAG
                     GATCTATTTGAGGCGCTAAATGAAACCTTAACGCTATGGAACTCGCCGCCCGACTGGG
                     CTGGCGATGAGCGAAATGTAGTGCTTACGTTGTCCCGCATTTGGTACAGCGCAGTAAC
                     CGGCAAAATCGCGCCGAAGGATGTCGCTGCCGACTGGGCAATGGAGCGCCTGCCGGCC
                     CAGTATCAGCCCGTCATACTTGAAGCTAGACAGGCTTATCTTGGACAAGAAGAAGATC
                     GCTTGGCCTCGCGCGCAGATCAGTTGGAAGAATTTGTCCACTACGTGAAAGGCGAGAT
                     CACCAAGGTAGTCGGCAAAT"
                     /note="Geneious type: Editing History Replacement"
     misc_feature    <10456..10471
                     /ApEinfo_revcolor="#b7e6d7"
                     /ApEinfo_fwdcolor="#b7e6d7"
                     /label="NS2"
     misc_feature    complement(10541..11486)
                     /ApEinfo_revcolor="#c7b0e3"
                     /ApEinfo_fwdcolor="#c7b0e3"
                     /label="Km cassette (HincII fragment, pAM1431)"
     CDS             10671..11486
                     /ApEinfo_revcolor="#faac61"
                     /ApEinfo_fwdcolor="#faac61"
                     /label="Kmr"
     misc_feature    11114
                     /created_by="isaacnplant"
                     /label="T->C removal of esp3II site"
     misc_feature    complement(11499..11520)
                     /Sequence="TTGCTCACATGTTCTTTCCTGC"
                     /Hairpin_Tm="None"
                     /Tm="59.7"
                     /Self_Dimer_Tm="None"
                     /%GC="45.5"
                     /Pair_Dimer_Tm="None"
                     /Product_Size=2503
                     /Extension="CACCACAGCTCTTCGACA"
                     /modified_by="isaacnplant"
                     /label="IP_P_736"
                     /note="Geneious type: primer_bind_reverse"
ORIGIN      
        1 tgtttttttg cggccgcaac cgctctagat ttcagtgcaa tttatctctt caaatgtagc
       61 acctgaagtc agcccaggag gcgtggaaaa agccgggcat tgcccggctt tctttgtgag
      121 tcgtcctgaa cgcctccctg atcgaggtcg agggggcatc gccttaggcc ggccgggctt
      181 gtctgcaggt tttgggacca ttcaaaacag catagctcta aaactgagac ctcagtcggt
      241 ctcagctagc actgtaccta ggactgagct agccgtcaag gcgcgccatg actaacgttt
      301 tcattgtccc aagatggcag cgcctaaatg tagaatgata aaaggattaa gagattaatt
      361 tccctaaaaa tgataaaaca agcgttttga aagcgcttgt ttttttggtt tgcagtcaga
      421 gtagaataga agtatcaaaa aaagcaccga ctcggtgcca ctttttcaag ttgataacgg
      481 actagcctta ttttaacttg ctatgctgtt ttgaatggtt ccaacaagat tattttataa
      541 catttataac aaataatcaa ggagaaattc aaagaaattt atcagccggt cagtcacctc
      601 ctagctgact caaatcaatg cgtgtttcat aaagaccagt gatggattga tggataagag
      661 tggcatctaa aacttctttt gtagacgtat atcgtttacg atcaattgtt gtatcaaaat
      721 atttaaaagc agcgggagct ccaagattcg tcaacgtaaa taaatgaata atattttctg
      781 cttgttcacg tattggtttg tctctatgtt tgttatatgc actaagaact ttatctaaat
      841 tggcatctgc taaaataaca cgcttagaaa attcactgat ttgctcaata atctcatcta
      901 aataatgctt atgctgctcc acaaacaatt gtttttgttc gttatcttct ggactaccct
      961 tcaacttttc ataatgacta gctaaatata aaaaattcac atatttgctt ggcagagcca
     1021 gctcatttcc tttttgtaat tctccggcac tagccagcat ccgtttacga ccgttttcta
     1081 actcaaaaag actatattta ggtagtttaa tgattaagtc ttttttaact tccttatatc
     1141 ctttagcttc taaaaagtca atcggatttt tttcaaagga acttctttcc ataattgtga
     1201 tccctagtaa ctctttaacg gattttaact tcttcgattt ccctttttcc accttagcaa
     1261 ccactaggac tgaataagct accgttggac tatcaaaacc accatatttt tttggatccc
     1321 agtctttttt acgagcaata agcttgtccg aatttctttt tggtaaaatt gactccttgg
     1381 agaatccgcc tgtctgtact tctgttttct tgacaatatt gacttggggc atggacaata
     1441 ctttgcgcac tgtggcaaaa tctcgccctt tatcccagac aatttctcca gtttccccat
     1501 tagtttcgat tagagggcgt ttgcgaatct ctccatttgc aagtgtaatt tctgttttga
     1561 agaagttcat gatattagag taaaagaaat attttgcggt tgctttgcct atttcttgct
     1621 cagacttagc aatcatttta cgaacatcat aaactttata atcaccatag acaaactccg
     1681 attcaagttt tggatatttc ttaatcaaag cagttccaac gacggcattt agatacgcat
     1741 catgggcatg atggtaattg ttaatctcac gtactttata gaattggaaa tcttttcgga
     1801 agtcagaaac taatttagat tttaaggtaa tcactttaac ctctcgaata agtttatcat
     1861 tttcatcgta tttagtattc atgcgactat ccaaaatttg tgccacatgc ttagtgattt
     1921 ggcgagtttc aaccaattgg cgtttgataa aaccagcttt atcaagttca ctcaaacctc
     1981 cacgttcagc tttcgttaaa ttatcaaact tacgttgagt gattaacttg gcgtttagaa
     2041 gttgtctcca atagtttttc atctttttga ctacttcttc acttggaacg ttatccgatt
     2101 taccacgatt tttatcagaa cgcgttaaga ccttattgtc tattgaatcg tctttaagga
     2161 aactttgtgg aacaatgtga tcgacatcat aatcacttaa acgattaata tctaattctt
     2221 ggtccacata catgtctctt ccattttgga gataatagag atagagcttt tcattttgca
     2281 attgagtatt ttcaacagga tgctctttaa gaatctgact tcctaattct ttgatacctt
     2341 cttcgattcg tttcatacgc tctcgcgaat ttttctggcc cttttgagtt gtctgatttt
     2401 cacgtgccat ttcaataacg atattttctg gcttatgccg ccccattact ttgaccaatt
     2461 catcaacaac ttttacagtc tgtaaaatac cttttttaat agcagggcta ccagctaaat
     2521 ttgcaatatg ttcatgtaaa ctatcgcctt gtccagacac ttgtgctttt tgaatgtctt
     2581 ctttaaatgt caaactatca tcatggatca gctgcataaa attgcgattg gcaaaaccat
     2641 ctgatttcaa aaaatctaat attgttttgc cagattgctt atccctaata ccattaatca
     2701 attttcgaga caaacgtccc caaccagtat aacggcgacg tttaagctgt ttcatcacct
     2761 tatcatcaaa gaggtgagca tatgttttaa gtctttcctc aatcatctcc ctatcttcaa
     2821 ataaggtcaa tgttaaaaca atatcctcta agatatcttc attttcttca ttatccaaaa
     2881 aatctttatc tttaataatt tttagcaaat catggtaggt acctaatgaa gcattaaatc
     2941 tatcttcaac tcctgaaatt tcaacactat caaaacattc tatttttttg aaataatctt
     3001 cttttaattg cttaacggtt acttttcgat ttgttttgaa gagtaaatca acaatggctt
     3061 tcttctgttc acctgaaaga aatgctggtt ttcgcattcc ttcagtaaca tatttgacct
     3121 ttgtcaattc gttataaacc gtaaaatact cataaagcaa actatgtttt ggtagtactt
     3181 tttcatttgg aagattttta tcaaagtttg tcatgcgttc aataaatgat tgagctgaag
     3241 cacctttatc gacaacttct tcaaaattcc atggggtaat tgtttcttca gacttccgag
     3301 tcatccatgc aaaacgacta ttgccacgcg ccaatggacc aacataataa ggaattcgaa
     3361 aagtcaagat tttttcaatc ttctcacgat tgtcttttaa aaatggataa aagtcttctt
     3421 gtcttctcaa aatagcatgc agctcaccca agtgaatttg atggggaata gagccgttgt
     3481 caaaggtccg ttgcttgcgc agcaaatctt cacgatttag tttcaccaat aattcctcag
     3541 taccatccat tttttctaaa attggtttga taaatttata aaattcttct tggctagctc
     3601 ccccatcaat ataacctgca tatccgtttt ttgattgatc aaaaaagatt tctttatact
     3661 tttctggaag ttgttgtcga actaaagctt ttaaaagagt caagtcttga tgatgttcat
     3721 cgtagcgttt aatcattgaa gctgataggg gagccttagt tatttcagta tttactctta
     3781 ggatatctga aagtaaaata gcatctgata aattcttagc tgccaaaaac aaatcagcat
     3841 attgatctcc aatttgcgcc aataaattat ctaaatcatc atcgtaagta tcttttgaaa
     3901 gctgtaattt agcatcttct gccaaatcaa aatttgattt aaaattaggg gtcaaaccca
     3961 atgacaaagc aatgagattc ccaaataagc catttttctt ctcaccgggg agctgagcaa
     4021 tgagattttc taatcgtctt gatttactca atcgtgcaga aagaatcgct ttagcatcta
     4081 ctccacttgc gttaataggg ttttcttcaa ataattgatt gtaggtttgt accaactgga
     4141 taaatagttt gtccacatca ctattatcag gatttaaatc tccctcaatc aaaaaatgac
     4201 cacgaaactt aatcatatgc gctaaggcca aatagattaa gcgcaaatcc gctttatcag
     4261 tagaatctac caattttttt cgcagatgat agatagttgg atatttctca tgataagcaa
     4321 cttcatctac tatatttcca aaaataggat gacgttcatg cttcttgtct tcttccacca
     4381 aaaaagactc ttcaagtcga tgaaagaaac tatcatctac tttcgccatc tcatttgaaa
     4441 aaatctcctg tagataacaa atacgattct tccgacgtgt ataccttcta cgagctgtcc
     4501 gtttgagtcg agtcgcttcc gctgtctctc cactgtcaaa taaaagagcc cctataagat
     4561 tttttttgat actgtggcgg tctgtatttc ccagaacctt gaacttttta gacggaacct
     4621 tatattcatc agtgatcacc gcccatccga cgctatttgt gccgatatct aagcctattg
     4681 agtatttctt atccattttt gcctcctcct ctagtaaaag ttaaacaaaa ttatttgtag
     4741 agggaaaccg ttgtggactc cctgaatata tcatacgagc cttatgcatg cccgtaaagt
     4801 tatccagcaa ccactcatag acctagggca gcagataggg acgacgtggt gttagctgtg
     4861 ctctagaagc tagcagagtt tgtagaaacg caaaaaggcc atccgtcagg atggccttct
     4921 gcttaatttg atgcctggca gtttatggcg ggcgtcctgc ccgccaccct ccgggccgtt
     4981 gcttccttaa gacccacttt cacatttaag ttgtttttct aatccgcata tgatcaattc
     5041 aaggccgaat aagaaggctg gctctgcacc ttggtgatca aataattcga tagcttgtcg
     5101 taataatggc ggcatactat cagtagtagg tgtttccctt tcttctttag cgacttgatg
     5161 ctcttgatct tccaatacgc aacctaaagt aaaatgcccc acagcgctga gtgcatataa
     5221 tgcattctct agtgaaaaac cttgttggca taaaaaggct aattgatttt cgagagtttc
     5281 atactgtttt tctgtaggcc gtgtacctaa atgtactttt gctccatcgc gatgacttag
     5341 taaagcacat ctaaaacttt tagcgttatt acgtaaaaaa tcttgccagc tttccccttc
     5401 taaagggcaa aagtgagtat ggtgcctatc taacatctca atggctaagg cgtcgagcaa
     5461 agcccgctta ttttttacat gccaatacaa tgtaggctgc tctacaccta gcttctgggc
     5521 gagtttacgg gttgttaaac cttcgattcc gacctcatta agcagctcta atgcgctgtt
     5581 aatcacttta cttttatcta atctagacat cattaattcc taatttttgt tgacactcta
     5641 tcattgatag agttatttta ccactcccta tcagtgatag agaaaagtga atcaaggagg
     5701 aaaaaaaaat ggctagacac ccctggggta tggagcgata cgagcgcgtc cgactaacca
     5761 accccgacaa agtcctatat cctgctacag gaacgactaa ggccgaggtt tttgattact
     5821 atttgagcat tgcgcaggtg atggtgcctc atattgccgg acgtcccgtt acacgaaaac
     5881 gttggccaaa tggagtcgcg gaggaggcgt tctttgagaa acaactggct tcatcggcac
     5941 caagttggtt ggaacggggg agtattacac ataaatctgg cacaacaacg taccccatta
     6001 tcaatacgag ggaggggtta gcctgggtgg cacaacaagc ctcgcttgag gtacatgtac
     6061 cgcaatggcg cttcgaggat ggcgatcagg gaccagctac ccggattgtg ttcgacctag
     6121 atccaggtga gggggtaacg atgacgcaac tatgcgagat agctcacgaa gtccgcgcgc
     6181 ttatgaccga tctcgattta gaaacatacc cgctaacgtc gggctcgaaa gggctccacc
     6241 tatacgtacc gttggctgag ccgatcagca gccgcggcgc ctcggtgctg gcacggcggg
     6301 ttgctcaaca gttagaacag gcaatgccaa aactggttac tgcaaccatg acgaaatcac
     6361 tgcgtgccgg aaaggtgttc ctcgactgga gtcagaacaa tgcagcgaag acgacgattg
     6421 cgccttactc ccttcgaggc cgcgaccacc cgacggtggc agctccccga acctgggatg
     6481 aaattgcaga ccccgaactt cgtcatctgc gctttgacga ggttttggac cggttagatg
     6541 agtatggtga cctcttggcc ccgcttgatg cggacgcacc tattgcggac aaactgacta
     6601 cttaccgttc tatgcgtgac gcttccaaga ccccagagcc cgttcctaag gagatcccta
     6661 aaaccggaaa taacgacaaa ttcgtcattc aagaacacca tgcacgtcga ctccactacg
     6721 atctccgcct ggaacgcgac ggtgtgctcg tgtctttcgc ggtccctaag aacctgcccg
     6781 aaaccactgc cgaaaaccga ctcgcggtgc acaccgaaga tcaccccatc gagtatttag
     6841 catttcatgg ctcgatcccc aaaggcgagt atggcgccgg agacatggtt atttgggaca
     6901 gtggttctta cgaaactgag aaattccggg tgccggaaga actggataac ccagatgact
     6961 cgcacggcga aatcattgtg accttgcatg gcgagaaggt ggacggtcgt tacgctctca
     7021 ttcaaactaa gggtaaaaat tggctggcgc accgcatgaa ggaccaaaag aacgctcggc
     7081 cggaagattt cgccccgatg ctcgccactg agggttccgt ggccaaatac aaagctaaac
     7141 aatgggcgtt cgagggtaaa tgggatgggt accgagtcat tattgatgct gatcatgggc
     7201 aactccagat ccgctcgcgg accggccgcg aagtcacggg ggaatatcct cagttcaagg
     7261 ctctcgctgc cgatctcgct gagcaccatg tggtcctcga tggcgaggcg gttgcgctgg
     7321 atgaatccgg tgtgccgagc tttgggcaga tgcagaatcg cgcgcggagt acgcgggtgg
     7381 aattttgggc gtttgatatc ctgtggctgg atggccgctc actgctgcgg gccaagtatt
     7441 cagatcgacg aaaaatcttg gaagcgctgg ccgatggcgg aggcctgatc gttccggatc
     7501 aactgccggg cgatggccca gaagccatgg aacatgttcg gaagaagcgc tttgaaggtg
     7561 tcgtcgccaa aaaatgggat tccacgtatc agcccggtcg ccgcagcagc agctggatca
     7621 aggataagat ctggaatact caagaagttg tgatcggtgg gtggcgccag ggcgaagggg
     7681 ggcgcagcag tggtatcggt gccttggtct tgggtatccc aggccccgaa ggcttgcagt
     7741 ttgtgggccg cgttggcacc ggctttaccg aaaaggaatt gagcaagctg aaagatatgc
     7801 tgaaaccgct gcataccgat gaaagcccgt ttaacgcccc cctgcccaag gttgatgccc
     7861 gcggcgtcac ctttgtccgc ccggaattgg tcggcgaagt ccgctatagc gaacgcacca
     7921 gtgatggccg cttgcgccag cccagttggc gcggcttgcg ccctgataag acccccgatg
     7981 aagtcgtctg ggaataatca cacaaggagg aaaaaaaaat gcgcagtatc tggaaaggga
     8041 gcattgcatt cggactcgta aacgttccgg tcaaggttta ttccgcaacc gaagaccatg
     8101 acattaaatt ccatcaagta catgcgaagg ataatggacg gatccggtat aaacgggtgt
     8161 gcgaagtttg cggagaggtg gtcgaatatc gtgacatcaa taaagccttc gaatcggacg
     8221 atggacaaat ggtagtcatc accgatgagg acatcgcgac gctcccggag gagcgtagtc
     8281 gcgagatcga agttgttgaa tttattccag cagaacaact cgatccttta atgtacgata
     8341 agtcgtactt cctggaaccg gattccaagt cctcgaaatc ttatgttctc ctcgcgaaaa
     8401 ccttggcaga gacagatcgg attgcgattg ttcacttttc cctgcggaac aaaagccggc
     8461 tcgcagccct gcgggtaaaa gacttcagca agcgggatgt catgatgatt cacacactgc
     8521 tgtggccaga cgaaattcgg gaccccgact tcccaatcct ggataaagaa gtgcagatca
     8581 agcctgctga gttaaagatg gcaggccaag tcgtcgaatc gatgaccgat gatttcaaac
     8641 ccgatctgta ccatgacgac taccaagaac agttacggga gctggtacaa gcaaaactcg
     8701 agggaggaga ggcttttagc gttgaggagc aaccagctga gttagacgaa ggaacggaag
     8761 acgtgtccga cttgctggca aagttggaag cctccgtcaa agcacggaag ggaggtaaaa
     8821 gtgattcgaa ggatgattcc gacagtgagt ctgattctaa ggaaagcaaa tcggacagta
     8881 aaccagccaa aaaggcaccg gcgaagaaag cagcggctaa gaagtctacc gcaaagaaag
     8941 cgcccgctaa aaaggctgct gcgaagaaat cgtgaaccaa gtagtgaccc gcttcgtgat
     9001 gcatggtgtt taaacttacc aagtagtgac ccgcttcgtg atgcatggtg tttaaactta
     9061 attaagcctc cggcctgcgg cctgcgcgct tcgcttgccg gttggacacc aagtggaagg
     9121 cgggtcaagg ctcgcgcagc gaccgcgcag cggcttggcc ttgacgcgcc tggaacgacc
     9181 caagcctatg cgagtggggg cagtcgaagg cgaagcccgc ccgcctgccc cccgagcctc
     9241 acggcggcga gtgcgggggt tccaaggggg cagcgccacc ttgggcaagg ccgaaggccg
     9301 cgcagtcgat caacaagccc cggaggggcc actttttgcc ggagggggag ccgcgccgaa
     9361 ggcgtggggg aaccccgcag gggtgccctt ctttgggcac caaagaacta gatatagggc
     9421 gaaatgcgaa agacttaaaa atcaacaact taaaaaaggg gggtacgcaa cagctcattg
     9481 cggcaccccc cgcaatagct cattgcgtag gttaaagaaa atctgtaatt gactgccact
     9541 tttacgcaac gcataattgt tgtcgcgctg ccgaaaagtt gcagctgatt gcgcatggtg
     9601 ccgcaaccgt gcggcaccct accgcatgga gataagcatg gccacgcagt ccagagaaat
     9661 cggcattcaa gccaagaaca agcccggtca ctgggtgcaa acggaacgca aagcgcatga
     9721 ggcgtgggcc gggcttattg cgaggaaacc cacggcggca atgctgctgc atcacctcgt
     9781 ggcgcagatg ggccaccaga acgccgtggt ggtcagccag aagacacttt ccaagctcat
     9841 cggacgttct ttgcggacgg tccaatacgc agtcaaggac ttggtggccg agcgctggat
     9901 ctccgtcgtg aagctcaacg gccccggcac cgtgtcggcc tacgtggtca atgaccgcgt
     9961 ggcgtggggc cagccccgcg accagttgcg cctgtcggtg ttcagtgccg ccgtggtggt
    10021 tgatcacgac gaccaggacg aatcgctgtt ggggcatggc gacctgcgcc gcatcccgac
    10081 cctgtatccg ggcgagcagc aactaccgac cggccccggc gaggagccgc ccagccagcc
    10141 cggcattccg ggcatggaac cagacctgcc agccttgacc gaaacggagg aatgggaacg
    10201 gcgcgggcag cagcgcctgc cgatgcccga tgagccgtgt tttctggacg atggcgagcc
    10261 gttggagccg ccgacacggg tcacgctgcc gcgccggtag cacttgggtt gcgcagcaac
    10321 ccgtaagtgc gctgttccag actatcggct gtagttaatt aagcggccgc gagcgtagcg
    10381 accgagtgag ctagctattt gtttattttt ctaaatacat tcaaatatgt atccgctcat
    10441 gagacaataa ccctgttaaa atgcgtggat ctccatcagg cagtttccca gacattactc
    10501 acccgtccgc cactcgtcag caaagaagca agcttagatc gacctgcagg gggggggggg
    10561 aaagccacgt tgtgtctcaa aatctctgat gttacattgc acaagataaa aatatatcat
    10621 catgaacaat aaaactgtct gcttacataa acagtaatac aaggggtgtt atgagccata
    10681 ttcaacggga aacgtcttgc tcgaggccgc gattaaattc caacatggat gctgatttat
    10741 atgggtataa atgggctcgc gataatgtcg ggcaatcagg tgcgacaatc tatcgattgt
    10801 atgggaagcc cgatgcgcca gagttgtttc tgaaacatgg caaaggtagc gttgccaatg
    10861 atgttacaga tgagatggtc agactaaact ggctgacgga atttatgcct cttccgacca
    10921 tcaagcattt tatccgtact cctgatgatg catggttact caccactgcg atccccggga
    10981 aaacagcatt ccaggtatta gaagaatatc ctgattcagg tgaaaatatt gttgatgcgc
    11041 tggcagtgtt cctgcgccgg ttgcattcga ttcctgtttg taattgtcct tttaacagcg
    11101 atcgcgtatt tcgcctcgct caggcgcaat cacgaatgaa taacggtttg gttgatgcga
    11161 gtgattttga tgacgagcgt aatggctggc ctgttgaaca agtctggaaa gaaatgcata
    11221 agcttttgcc attctcaccg gattcagtcg tcactcatgg tgatttctca cttgataacc
    11281 ttatttttga cgaggggaaa ttaataggtt gtattgatgt tggacgagtc ggaatcgcag
    11341 accgatacca ggatcttgcc atcctatgga actgcctcgg tgagttttct ccttcattac
    11401 agaaacggct ttttcaaaaa tatggtattg ataatcctga tatgaataaa ttgcagtttc
    11461 atttgatgct cgatgagttt ttctaatcag gggataacgc aggaaagaac atgtgagcaa
//
