# Supplementary material for: Heterologous Cas9 and non-homologous end joining as a Potentially Organism-Agnostic Knockout (POAK) system in bacteria
Source: bioRxiv preprint, doi:10.1101/601971, version 2 (2021-10-06)
Supplement: Plasmid Sequences [file 601971_file03.zip › SuppFileA1/IP_306.gb]

LOCUS       IP_306                 11521 bp    DNA     circular UNA 05-JAN-2019
DEFINITION  gnPOAKgalKe10.
ACCESSION   urn.local...3q-9z01nbq
VERSION     urn.local...3q-9z01nbq
KEYWORDS    .
SOURCE       (101knR)
  ORGANISM  .
FEATURES             Location/Qualifiers
     misc_feature    complement(<1..1069)
                     /Source="referenceToDocument: urn:local:.:2ok-7bybcv9"
                     /label="KnR (concatenated sequence 2)"
                     /note="Geneious type: Concatenated sequence"
     misc_feature    1..22
                     /Sequence="TTGCTCACATGTTCTTTCCTGC"
                     /Hairpin_Tm="None"
                     /Tm="59.7"
                     /Self_Dimer_Tm="None"
                     /%GC="45.5"
                     /Pair_Dimer_Tm="None"
                     /Product_Size=2503
                     /Extension="CACCACAGCTCTTCGACA"
                     /modified_by="isaacnplant"
                     /label="IP_P_736"
                     /note="Geneious type: primer_bind_reverse"
     misc_feature    3..1065
                     /Original_Bases="ATTTGCCGACTACCTTGGTGATCTCGCCTTTCACGTAGTGG
                     ACAAATTCTTCCAACTGATCTGCGCGCGAGGCCAAGCGATCTTCTTCTTGTCCAAGAT
                     AAGCCTGTCTAGCTTCAAGTATGACGGGCTGATACTGGGCCGGCAGGCGCTCCATTGC
                     CCAGTCGGCAGCGACATCCTTCGGCGCGATTTTGCCGGTTACTGCGCTGTACCAAATG
                     CGGGACAACGTAAGCACTACATTTCGCTCATCGCCAGCCCAGTCGGGCGGCGAGTTCC
                     ATAGCGTTAAGGTTTCATTTAGCGCCTCAAATAGATCCTGTTCAGGAACCGGATCAAA
                     GAGTTCCTCCGCCGCTGGACCTACCAAGGCAACGCTATGTTCTCTTGCTTTTGTCAGC
                     AAGATAGCCAGATCAATGTCGATCGTGGCTGGCTCGAAGATACCTGCAAGAATGTCAT
                     TGCGCTGCCATTCTCCAAATTGCAGTTCGCGCTTAGCTGGATAACGCCACGGAATGAT
                     GTCGTCGTGCACAACAATGGTGACTTCTACAGCGCGGAGAATCTCGCTCTCTCCAGGG
                     GAAGCCGAAGTTTCCAAAAGGTCGTTGATCAAAGCTCGCCGCGTTGTTTCATCAAGCC
                     TTACGGTCACCGTAACCAGCAAATCAATATCACTGTGTGGCTTCAGGCCGCCATCCAC
                     TGCGGAGCCGTACAAATGTACGGCCAGCAACGTCGGTTCGAGATGGCGCTCGATGACG
                     CCAACTACCTCTGATAGTTGAGTCGATACTTCGGCGATCACCGCTTCCCTCATACTCT
                     TCCTTTTTCAATATTATTGAAGCATTTAT"
                     /label="ATTTGCCGACTACCTTGGTGATCTCGCCTTTCACGTAGTGGACAAATTCT
                     TCCAACTGATCTGCGCGCGAGGCCAAGCGATCTTCTTCTTGTCCAAGATAAGCCTGTC
                     TAGCTTCAAGTATGACGGGCTGATACTGGGCCGGCAGGCGCTCCATTGCCCAGTCGGC
                     AGCGACATCCTTCGGCGCGATTTTGCCGGTTACTGCGCTGTACCAAATGCGGGACAAC
                     GTAAGCACTACATTTCGCTCATCGCCAGCCCAGTCGGGCGGCGAGTTCCATAGCGTTA
                     AGGTTTCATTTAGCGCCTCAAATAGATCCTGTTCAGGAACCGGATCAAAGAGTTCCTC
                     CGCCGCTGGACCTACCAAGGCAACGCTATGTTCTCTTGCTTTTGTCAGCAAGATAGCC
                     AGATCAATGTCGATCGTGGCTGGCTCGAAGATACCTGCAAGAATGTCATTGCGCTGCC
                     ATTCTCCAAATTGCAGTTCGCGCTTAGCTGGATAACGCCACGGAATGATGTCGTCGTG
                     CACAACAATGGTGACTTCTACAGCGCGGAGAATCTCGCTCTCTCCAGGGGAAGCCGAA
                     GTTTCCAAAAGGTCGTTGATCAAAGCTCGCCGCGTTGTTTCATCAAGCCTTACGGTCA
                     CCGTAACCAGCAAATCAATATCACTGTGTGGCTTCAGGCCGCCATCCACTGCGGAGCC
                     GTACAAATGTACGGCCAGCAACGTCGGTTCGAGATGGCGCTCGATGACGCCAACTACC
                     TCTGATAGTTGAGTCGATACTTCGGCGATCACCGCTTCCCTCATACTCTTCCTTTTTC
                     AATATTATTGAAGCATTTAT"
                     /note="Geneious type: Editing History Replacement"
     CDS             complement(35..850)
                     /ApEinfo_revcolor="#faac61"
                     /ApEinfo_fwdcolor="#faac61"
                     /label="Kmr"
     misc_feature    35..980
                     /ApEinfo_revcolor="#c7b0e3"
                     /ApEinfo_fwdcolor="#c7b0e3"
                     /label="Km cassette (HincII fragment, pAM1431)"
     misc_feature    407
                     /created_by="isaacnplant"
                     /label="T->C removal of esp3II site"
     misc_feature    complement(1050..>1065)
                     /ApEinfo_revcolor="#b7e6d7"
                     /ApEinfo_fwdcolor="#b7e6d7"
                     /label="NS2"
     ligation        1066..1069
                     /label="Ligation"
     source          complement(<1066..1150)
                     /ApEinfo_revcolor="#b1ff67"
                     /ApEinfo_fwdcolor="#b1ff67"
                     /label="source"
     misc_feature    complement(1066..>1150)
                     /Source="referenceToDocument: urn:local:.:2og-7byb966"
                     /label="IP_103 PCR Product (concatenated sequence 1)"
                     /note="Geneious type: Concatenated sequence"
     misc_feature    complement(1151..1166)
                     /ApEinfo_revcolor="#7ea7d8"
                     /ApEinfo_fwdcolor="#7ea7d8"
                     /label="NotI/PacI"
     misc_feature    complement(1221..1883)
                     /ApEinfo_revcolor="#ff9ccd"
                     /ApEinfo_fwdcolor="#ff9ccd"
                     /label="rep"
     misc_feature    complement(1322..1340)
                     /ApEinfo_revcolor="#ff9ccd"
                     /ApEinfo_fwdcolor="#ff9ccd"
                     /label="pBBR1 seq 4"
     misc_feature    complement(1958..1969)
                     /ApEinfo_revcolor="#ff9ccd"
                     /ApEinfo_fwdcolor="#ff9ccd"
                     /label="-10 and TSS"
     misc_feature    complement(1988..1992)
                     /ApEinfo_revcolor="#ff9ccd"
                     /ApEinfo_fwdcolor="#ff9ccd"
                     /label="-35"
     misc_feature    complement(2019..2076)
                     /ApEinfo_revcolor="#75c6a9"
                     /ApEinfo_fwdcolor="#75c6a9"
                     /label="putative terminator"
     misc_feature    complement(2035..2052)
                     /ApEinfo_revcolor="#ff9ccd"
                     /ApEinfo_fwdcolor="#ff9ccd"
                     /label="pBBR1 seq 3"
     misc_feature    complement(2456..2463)
                     /ApEinfo_revcolor="#7ea7d8"
                     /ApEinfo_fwdcolor="#7ea7d8"
                     /label="PacI"
     primer_bind     complement(2484..2503)
                     /Sequence="ACCAAGTAGTGACCCGCTTC"
                     /Hairpin_Tm="None"
                     /Tm="59.7"
                     /Self_Dimer_Tm="None"
                     /%GC="55.0"
                     /Pair_Dimer_Tm="None"
                     /Product_Size=2503
                     /Extension="CACCACAGCTCTTCGCTT"
                     /modified_by="isaacnplant"
                     /label="IP_P_735"
     ligation        2504..2506
                     /label="Ligation"
     misc_feature    complement(2504..11521)
                     /Source="referenceToDocument: urn:local:.:1qj-7d3mei9"
                     /label="IP_103p519,520 (concatenated sequence 1)"
                     /note="Geneious type: Concatenated sequence"
     promoter        <2514..2531
                     /created_by="isaacnplant"
                     /label="IP_P_520"
     misc_feature    2514..2531
                     /Mismatches=0
                     /Extension="ATAGCGGCTCTTCCAAGTTTAAAC"
                     /created_by="primer3"
                     /annotation_group="56338769371520476681d73-a86d-43e5-b624-
                     1827fe65528c"
                     /%GC="55.6"
                     /Tm="62.1"
                     /Hairpin_Tm="None"
                     /Self_Dimer_Tm="None"
                     /Sequence="ACCATGCATCACGAAGCG"
                     /label="IP_P_520"
                     /note="Geneious type: primer_bind_reverse"
     misc_feature    complement(2546..3502)
                     /ApEinfo_revcolor="#85dae9"
                     /ApEinfo_fwdcolor="#85dae9"
                     /label="Ku_MYCS2_pcc7002 optimized"
     misc_feature    complement(3503..3517)
                     /ApEinfo_revcolor="#ff0087"
                     /ApEinfo_fwdcolor="#ff0087"
                     /label="RBS"
     misc_feature    complement(3524..5812)
                     /ApEinfo_revcolor="#b1ff67"
                     /ApEinfo_fwdcolor="#b1ff67"
                     /label="LigD_MYCS2"
     misc_feature    complement(4720..4722)
                     /ApEinfo_revcolor="#d6b295"
                     /ApEinfo_fwdcolor="#d6b295"
                     /label="BsmBI site"
     misc_feature    complement(4803..4814)
                     /ApEinfo_revcolor="#faac61"
                     /ApEinfo_fwdcolor="#faac61"
                     /label="BsmBI Site"
     primer_bind     complement(5478..5496)
                     /Mismatches=0
                     /created_by="primer3"
                     /annotation_group="7065449038142328d1794cb-5ee3-4a0e-b495-
                     a27b56226fb9"
                     /%GC="63.2"
                     /Tm="65.0"
                     /Hairpin_Tm="56.3"
                     /Self_Dimer_Tm="27.0"
                     /Sequence="GGGTGGCACAACAAGCCTC"
                     /label="IP_P_087"
     primer_bind     complement(5802..5827)
                     /Pair_Dimer_Tm="None"
                     /Product_Size=14426
                     /Mismatches=0
                     /Extension="CACCACAGCTCTTCGATG"
                     /created_by="primer3"
                     /annotation_group="70654518192105959479968-03c9-45ee-a36c-
                     12fbaf97804b"
                     /%GC="34.6"
                     /Tm="62.3"
                     /Hairpin_Tm="None"
                     /Self_Dimer_Tm="5.9"
                     /Sequence="AAGGAGGAAAAAAAAATGGCTAGACA"
                     /label="IP_P_631"
     mismatch        5804
                     /Target_base="A"
                     /Oligo_base="T"
                     /Oligo_name="IP_P_585"
                     /annotation_group="7065449442133720bad49f0-1c36-4621-abb7-
                     ff050f32bdcd"
                     /label="A/T"
     mismatch        5804
                     /Target_base="A"
                     /Oligo_base="T"
                     /Oligo_name="IP_P_685"
                     /annotation_group="706545643286381db7a3287-e9ef-4ebc-bd60-
                     3c73f3cd69bc"
                     /label="A/T"
     primer_bind     complement(5804..5827)
                     /modified_by="isaacnplant"
                     /Mismatch_Positions="===================T===T"
                     /Mismatches=2
                     /Extension="CACCACAGGTCTCGGAGA"
                     /created_by="primer3"
                     /annotation_group="706545643286381db7a3287-e9ef-4ebc-bd60-
                     3c73f3cd69bc"
                     /%GC="29.2"
                     /Tm="58.1"
                     /Hairpin_Tm="None"
                     /Self_Dimer_Tm="None"
                     /Sequence="AAGGAGGAAAAAAAAATGGTTAGT"
                     /label="IP_P_685"
     primer_bind     complement(5804..5826)
                     /Mismatch_Positions="==================T===T"
                     /Mismatches=2
                     /Extension="CACCACACGTCTCG"
                     /created_by="primer3"
                     /annotation_group="7065449442133720bad49f0-1c36-4621-abb7-
                     ff050f32bdcd"
                     /%GC="30.4"
                     /Tm="57.5"
                     /Hairpin_Tm="None"
                     /Self_Dimer_Tm="None"
                     /Sequence="AGGAGGAAAAAAAAATGGTTAGT"
                     /label="IP_P_585"
     mismatch        5808
                     /Target_base="C"
                     /Oligo_base="T"
                     /Oligo_name="IP_P_585"
                     /annotation_group="7065449442133720bad49f0-1c36-4621-abb7-
                     ff050f32bdcd"
                     /label="C/T"
     mismatch        5808
                     /Target_base="C"
                     /Oligo_base="T"
                     /Oligo_name="IP_P_685"
                     /annotation_group="706545643286381db7a3287-e9ef-4ebc-bd60-
                     3c73f3cd69bc"
                     /label="C/T"
     misc_feature    5813..5835
                     /Pair_Dimer_Tm="None"
                     /Product_Size=722
                     /Mismatches=0
                     /Extension="CACCACACGTCTCG"
                     /created_by="primer3"
                     /annotation_group="7065455245876180407a0df-afa1-4067-99c7-
                     4483d9bcf931"
                     /%GC="30.4"
                     /Tm="57.8"
                     /Hairpin_Tm="None"
                     /Self_Dimer_Tm="None"
                     /Sequence="TTTTTTTTCCTCCTTGATTCACT"
                     /label="IP_P_581"
                     /note="Geneious type: primer_bind_reverse"
     misc_feature    5813..5835
                     /modified_by="isaacnplant"
                     /Mismatches=0
                     /Extension="CACCACAGCTCTTCGAT"
                     /created_by="primer3"
                     /annotation_group="7065457267387483c745c0d-d8dc-455a-ae63-
                     42c08220c85c"
                     /%GC="30.4"
                     /Tm="57.8"
                     /Hairpin_Tm="None"
                     /Self_Dimer_Tm="None"
                     /Sequence="TTTTTTTTCCTCCTTGATTCACT"
                     /label="IP_P_732"
                     /note="Geneious type: primer_bind_reverse"
     misc_feature    complement(5813..5827)
                     /ApEinfo_revcolor="#ff0087"
                     /ApEinfo_fwdcolor="#ff0087"
                     /label="RBS"
     misc_feature    5830..5856
                     /Pair_Dimer_Tm="None"
                     /Product_Size=78
                     /Mismatches=0
                     /Extension="CACCACAGCTCTTCGAAT"
                     /created_by="primer3"
                     /annotation_group="70654541908158163525f26-3dca-4a7d-9a8c-
                     11dde25ebddb"
                     /%GC="37.0"
                     /Tm="61.9"
                     /Hairpin_Tm="46.6"
                     /Self_Dimer_Tm="25.2"
                     /Sequence="TTCACTTTTCTCTATCACTGATAGGGA"
                     /label="IP_P_674"
                     /note="Geneious type: primer_bind_reverse"
     misc_feature    5830..5856
                     /modified_by="isaacnplant"
                     /Mismatches=0
                     /Extension="CACCACAGCTCTTCG"
                     /created_by="primer3"
                     /annotation_group="706545775289419cff5a08e-62e0-4b7f-b882-
                     78bb1c00e00d"
                     /%GC="37.0"
                     /Tm="61.9"
                     /Hairpin_Tm="46.6"
                     /Self_Dimer_Tm="25.2"
                     /Sequence="TTCACTTTTCTCTATCACTGATAGGGA"
                     /label="IP_P_737"
                     /note="Geneious type: primer_bind_reverse"
     misc_feature    complement(5830..5907)
                     /ApEinfo_revcolor="#ffef86"
                     /ApEinfo_fwdcolor="#ffef86"
                     /label="tetA promoter element"
     mismatch        5836
                     /Target_base="T"
                     /Oligo_base="G"
                     /Oligo_name="IP_P_495"
                     /annotation_group="950d0b27-2077-45bd-89c6-42a8678a8a5b"
                     /label="T/G"
     misc_feature    5836..5895
                     /Sequence="GCTCTCTATCACTGATAGGGAGAGGTAAAATAACTCTATCAATGATA
                     GAGTGTCAACAAA"
                     /Mismatch_Positions="GC====================A==============
                     ======================="
                     /Mismatches=3
                     /annotation_group="950d0b27-2077-45bd-89c6-42a8678a8a5b"
                     /label="IP_P_495"
                     /note="Geneious type: primer_bind_reverse"
     mismatch        5837
                     /Target_base="T"
                     /Oligo_base="C"
                     /Oligo_name="IP_P_495"
                     /annotation_group="950d0b27-2077-45bd-89c6-42a8678a8a5b"
                     /label="T/C"
     misc_feature    5837..5843
                     /ApEinfo_revcolor="#b1ff67"
                     /ApEinfo_fwdcolor="#b1ff67"
                     /label="-35 Pr1"
     misc_feature    5838..5861
                     /modified_by="isaacnplant"
                     /Mismatches=0
                     /Extension="CACCACAGGTCTCG"
                     /created_by="primer3"
                     /annotation_group="7065455836641065fd3f409-4b7d-4c0d-b264-
                     78226e298021"
                     /%GC="45.8"
                     /Tm="62.4"
                     /Hairpin_Tm="44.3"
                     /Self_Dimer_Tm="25.2"
                     /Sequence="TCTCTATCACTGATAGGGAGTGGT"
                     /label="IP_P_688"
                     /note="Geneious type: primer_bind_reverse"
     misc_feature    complement(5838..5858)
                     /ApEinfo_revcolor="#d6b295"
                     /ApEinfo_fwdcolor="#d6b295"
                     /label="O2"
     misc_feature    5856
                     /ApEinfo_revcolor="#d6b295"
                     /ApEinfo_fwdcolor="#d6b295"
                     /label="tetA tss"
     mismatch        5858
                     /Target_base="T"
                     /Oligo_base="A"
                     /Oligo_name="IP_P_495"
                     /annotation_group="950d0b27-2077-45bd-89c6-42a8678a8a5b"
                     /label="T/A"
     misc_feature    5858..5863
                     /ApEinfo_revcolor="#84b0dc"
                     /ApEinfo_fwdcolor="#84b0dc"
                     /label="-35 Pr2"
     misc_feature    5861..5866
                     /ApEinfo_revcolor="#85dae9"
                     /ApEinfo_fwdcolor="#85dae9"
                     /label="-10 Pr1"
     misc_feature    complement(5862..5867)
                     /ApEinfo_revcolor="#ffef86"
                     /ApEinfo_fwdcolor="#ffef86"
                     /label="-10 Pa"
     misc_feature    complement(5868..5886)
                     /ApEinfo_revcolor="#f8d3a9"
                     /ApEinfo_fwdcolor="#f8d3a9"
                     /label="O1"
     misc_feature    5881..5886
                     /ApEinfo_revcolor="#d59687"
                     /ApEinfo_fwdcolor="#d59687"
                     /label="-10 Pr2"
     primer_bind     complement(5882..5907)
                     /Pair_Dimer_Tm="None"
                     /Product_Size=78
                     /Mismatches=0
                     /Extension="CACCACAGCTCTTCGCAT"
                     /created_by="primer3"
                     /annotation_group="7065453137781907372dd99-c841-4c6c-ad41-
                     583baa36692a"
                     /%GC="26.9"
                     /Tm="58.2"
                     /Hairpin_Tm="32.4"
                     /Self_Dimer_Tm="None"
                     /Sequence="TAATTCCTAATTTTTGTTGACACTCT"
                     /label="IP_P_673"
     misc_feature    complement(5885..5891)
                     /ApEinfo_revcolor="#85dae9"
                     /ApEinfo_fwdcolor="#85dae9"
                     /label="-35 Pa"
     misc_feature    5893
                     /ApEinfo_revcolor="#9eafd2"
                     /ApEinfo_fwdcolor="#9eafd2"
                     /label="tetR TSS"
     gene            5908..6534
                     /ApEinfo_revcolor="#ffef86"
                     /ApEinfo_fwdcolor="#ffef86"
                     /label="tetR"
     primer_bind     complement(5969..5990)
                     /Mismatches=0
                     /created_by="primer3"
                     /annotation_group="706544989377378c8dc584f-5c14-4f13-bbc9-
                     baf30cbd0d67"
                     /%GC="40.9"
                     /Tm="59.9"
                     /Hairpin_Tm="44.0"
                     /Self_Dimer_Tm="None"
                     /Sequence="GTTGTTAAACCTTCGATTCCGA"
                     /label="IP_P_610"
     PCR_primer      6324..6348
                     /ApEinfo_revcolor="#85dae9"
                     /ApEinfo_fwdcolor="#85dae9"
                     /label="GCATTTTACTTTAGGTTGCGTATTG"
     primer_bind     complement(6511..6536)
                     /modified_by="isaacnplant"
                     /Mismatches=0
                     /Extension="GGAACTCGTCTCG"
                     /created_by="primer3"
                     /annotation_group="3013457846677161a8e4028-b40d-45bc-afab-
                     750dbe399b16"
                     /%GC="38.5"
                     /Tm="61.0"
                     /Hairpin_Tm="39.7"
                     /Self_Dimer_Tm="10.3"
                     /Sequence="CCTTAAGACCCACTTTCACATTTAAG"
                     /label="IP_P_433c"
     primer_bind     complement(6515..6534)
                     /Pair_Dimer_Tm="None"
                     /Product_Size=627
                     /Mismatches=0
                     /Extension="CACCACAGGTCTCGCCGC"
                     /created_by="primer3"
                     /annotation_group="706545270555850f3f9db20-0938-49dd-a0e6-
                     bfe38defab2f"
                     /%GC="35.0"
                     /Tm="55.6"
                     /Hairpin_Tm="39.7"
                     /Self_Dimer_Tm="None"
                     /Sequence="TTAAGACCCACTTTCACATT"
                     /label="IP_P_656"
     primer_bind     complement(6515..6534)
                     /Pair_Dimer_Tm="None"
                     /Product_Size=722
                     /Mismatches=0
                     /Extension="CACCACACGTCTCGCAAA"
                     /created_by="primer3"
                     /annotation_group="7065454722975610ef6d758-9bb1-4ba1-8743-
                     b5fbb982b367"
                     /%GC="35.0"
                     /Tm="55.6"
                     /Hairpin_Tm="39.7"
                     /Self_Dimer_Tm="None"
                     /Sequence="TTAAGACCCACTTTCACATT"
                     /label="IP_P_582"
     misc_feature    6516..6537
                     /Mismatches=0
                     /created_by="primer3"
                     /annotation_group="706545035004426f7001567-20f1-4950-bc0d-
                     86e37a69931e"
                     /%GC="40.9"
                     /Tm="60.1"
                     /Hairpin_Tm="35.0"
                     /Self_Dimer_Tm="8.4"
                     /Sequence="ATGTGAAAGTGGGTCTTAAGGA"
                     /label="IP_P_621"
                     /note="Geneious type: primer_bind_reverse"
     misc_feature    6533..6552
                     /modified_by="isaacnplant"
                     /Mismatches=0
                     /Extension="GGAACTCGTCTCG"
                     /created_by="primer3"
                     /annotation_group="301345714391124a17a30a4-9b5a-48b0-acd3-
                     5d7496fd4f4e"
                     /%GC="65.0"
                     /Tm="68.6"
                     /Hairpin_Tm="42.6"
                     /Self_Dimer_Tm="16.0"
                     /Sequence="AAGGAAGCAACGGCCCGGAG"
                     /label="IP_P_432c"
                     /note="Geneious type: primer_bind_reverse"
     source          6535..7013
                     /ApEinfo_revcolor="#b1ff67"
                     /ApEinfo_fwdcolor="#b1ff67"
                     /label="source"
     misc_feature    6535..6550
                     /Pair_Dimer_Tm="None"
                     /Product_Size=14426
                     /Mismatches=0
                     /Extension="CACCACAGCTCTTCGTAA"
                     /created_by="primer3"
                     /annotation_group="706545226262695df3f28c0-d5d1-437d-9e93-
                     2dcce26468f4"
                     /%GC="75.0"
                     /Tm="64.8"
                     /Hairpin_Tm="42.6"
                     /Self_Dimer_Tm="16.0"
                     /Sequence="GGAAGCAACGGCCCGG"
                     /label="IP_P_630"
                     /note="Geneious type: primer_bind_reverse"
     misc_feature    6535..6550
                     /Pair_Dimer_Tm="2.7"
                     /Product_Size=378
                     /Mismatches=0
                     /Extension="CACCACAGCTCTTCG"
                     /created_by="primer3"
                     /annotation_group="706545372414683af90c4ab-c2ba-46e8-9fee-
                     e50aeb615ed1"
                     /%GC="75.0"
                     /Tm="64.8"
                     /Hairpin_Tm="42.6"
                     /Self_Dimer_Tm="16.0"
                     /Sequence="GGAAGCAACGGCCCGG"
                     /label="IP_P_675"
                     /note="Geneious type: primer_bind_reverse"
     terminator      6555..6642
                     /ApEinfo_revcolor="#9eafd2"
                     /ApEinfo_fwdcolor="#9eafd2"
                     /label="rrnBT2 term"
     primer_bind     complement(6606..6628)
                     /Mismatches=0
                     /created_by="primer3"
                     /annotation_group="706544720923970632f3cc7-4bd5-400e-88dd-
                     d065f1386f65"
                     /%GC="56.5"
                     /Tm="68.5"
                     /Hairpin_Tm="76.4"
                     /Self_Dimer_Tm="45.7"
                     /Sequence="AAAAGGCCATCCGTCAGGATGGC"
                     /label="IP_P_303"
     primer_bind     complement(6630..6652)
                     /Pair_Dimer_Tm="None"
                     /Product_Size=11075
                     /Mismatches=0
                     /Extension="CACCACAGCTCTTCG"
                     /created_by="primer3"
                     /annotation_group="706545140879454102b1250-bfae-41d9-b55e-
                     be471cb2ca14"
                     /%GC="47.8"
                     /Tm="63.0"
                     /Hairpin_Tm="45.3"
                     /Self_Dimer_Tm="17.6"
                     /Sequence="GCTAGCAGAGTTTGTAGAAACGC"
                     /label="IP_P_625"
     misc_feature    6642..6676
                     /Mismatch_Positions="===AGT============================="
                     /Mismatches=3
                     /created_by="primer3"
                     /annotation_group="7065447676095607e572ddc-6463-422f-ab85-
                     12caa1a69d70"
                     /%GC="48.6"
                     /Tm="71.4"
                     /Hairpin_Tm="54.3"
                     /Self_Dimer_Tm="23.5"
                     /Sequence="ACTAGTCTAGCTTCTAGAGCACAGCTAACACCACG"
                     /label="IP_P_137"
                     /note="Geneious type: primer_bind_reverse"
     mismatch        6645
                     /Target_base="C"
                     /Oligo_base="A"
                     /Oligo_name="IP_P_137"
                     /annotation_group="7065447676095607e572ddc-6463-422f-ab85-
                     12caa1a69d70"
                     /label="C/A"
     mismatch        6646
                     /Target_base="T"
                     /Oligo_base="G"
                     /Oligo_name="IP_P_137"
                     /annotation_group="7065447676095607e572ddc-6463-422f-ab85-
                     12caa1a69d70"
                     /label="T/G"
     mismatch        6647
                     /Target_base="G"
                     /Oligo_base="T"
                     /Oligo_name="IP_P_137"
                     /annotation_group="7065447676095607e572ddc-6463-422f-ab85-
                     12caa1a69d70"
                     /label="G/T"
     promoter        6653..6812
                     /ApEinfo_revcolor="#d6b295"
                     /ApEinfo_fwdcolor="#d6b295"
                     /label="proC promoter"
     primer_bind     complement(6734..6762)
                     /Mismatches=0
                     /created_by="primer3"
                     /annotation_group="706544850016114db69f8b4-04da-40b9-a2c0-
                     eb2132cabead"
                     /%GC="41.4"
                     /Tm="64.7"
                     /Hairpin_Tm="37.4"
                     /Self_Dimer_Tm="None"
                     /Sequence="TCCCTGAATATATCATACGAGCCTTATGC"
                     /label="IP_P_127"
     misc_feature    6763..6792
                     /Mismatches=0
                     /created_by="primer3"
                     /annotation_group="706544809254841bb56eeea-6a94-447c-8648-
                     8fb4d2bbe61f"
                     /%GC="40.0"
                     /Tm="66.1"
                     /Hairpin_Tm="35.6"
                     /Self_Dimer_Tm="None"
                     /Sequence="GTCCACAACGGTTTCCCTCTACAAATAATT"
                     /label="IP_P_128"
                     /note="Geneious type: primer_bind_reverse"
     primer_bind     complement(6805..6824)
                     /modified_by="isaacnplant"
                     /Mismatches=0
                     /Extension="CACCACAGCTCTTCGCAT"
                     /created_by="primer3"
                     /annotation_group="706545685304514daf9c5c2-736d-4014-9301-
                     bc8cbe7199fc"
                     /%GC="45.0"
                     /Tm="58.2"
                     /Hairpin_Tm="None"
                     /Self_Dimer_Tm="None"
                     /Sequence="TTTTGCCTCCTCCTCTAGTA"
                     /label="IP_P_733"
     misc_feature    6813..6834
                     /Pair_Dimer_Tm="None"
                     /Product_Size=11075
                     /Mismatches=0
                     /Extension="CACCACAGCTCTTCG"
                     /created_by="primer3"
                     /annotation_group="706545078219572f7365396-2499-4438-a4e0-
                     0952ed3ba7af"
                     /%GC="40.9"
                     /Tm="59.1"
                     /Hairpin_Tm="None"
                     /Self_Dimer_Tm="None"
                     /Sequence="GAGGAGGCAAAAATGGATAAGA"
                     /label="IP_P_624"
                     /note="Geneious type: primer_bind_reverse"
     mismatch        6817
                     /Target_base="A"
                     /Oligo_base="G"
                     /Oligo_name="IP_P_277"
                     /annotation_group="5afc7880-802f-4103-96ab-7c5355e7ef12"
                     /label="A/G"
     misc_feature    6817..6856
                     /Sequence="GTGAAAAAATGGATAAGAAATACTCAATAGGCTTAGATAT"
                     /Mismatch_Positions="GT=A=================================
                     ==="
                     /Mismatches=3
                     /annotation_group="5afc7880-802f-4103-96ab-7c5355e7ef12"
                     /label="IP_P_277"
                     /note="Geneious type: primer_bind_reverse"
     mismatch        6818
                     /Target_base="G"
                     /Oligo_base="T"
                     /Oligo_name="IP_P_277"
                     /annotation_group="5afc7880-802f-4103-96ab-7c5355e7ef12"
                     /label="G/T"
     mismatch        6820
                     /Target_base="C"
                     /Oligo_base="A"
                     /Oligo_name="IP_P_277"
                     /annotation_group="5afc7880-802f-4103-96ab-7c5355e7ef12"
                     /label="C/A"
     misc_feature    6821..6860
                     /Sequence="AAAAATGGATAAGAAATACTCAATAGGCTTAGATATCGGC"
                     /Mismatches=0
                     /annotation_group="99a9a514-220c-4c1b-98e3-b8e9fcf2fef5"
                     /label="IP_P_100"
                     /note="Geneious type: primer_bind_reverse"
     CDS             6825..7013
                     /ApEinfo_revcolor="#ff9ccd"
                     /ApEinfo_fwdcolor="#ff9ccd"
                     /label="cas9"
     CDS             7014..10931
                     /ApEinfo_revcolor="#ff9ccd"
                     /ApEinfo_fwdcolor="#ff9ccd"
                     /label="cas9"
     source          7014..11355
                     /ApEinfo_revcolor="#b1ff67"
                     /ApEinfo_fwdcolor="#b1ff67"
                     /label="source"
     misc_feature    10856..10880
                     /label="/ApEinfo_revcolor=#84b0dc
                     /ApEinfo_fwdcolor=#84b0dc"
     promoter        10936..10989
                     /ApEinfo_revcolor="#b4abac"
                     /ApEinfo_fwdcolor="#b4abac"
                     /label="tracrRNA promoter"
     misc_feature    10979
                     /Original_Bases="A"
                     /label="A"
                     /note="Geneious type: Editing History Replacement"
     precursor_RNA   10996..11084
                     /ApEinfo_revcolor="#75c6a9"
                     /ApEinfo_fwdcolor="#75c6a9"
                     /label="tracrRNA precursor"
     terminator      11063..11084
                     /ApEinfo_revcolor="#b4abac"
                     /ApEinfo_fwdcolor="#b4abac"
                     /label="tracrRNA terminator"
     terminator      complement(11115..11156)
                     /ApEinfo_revcolor="#9eafd2"
                     /ApEinfo_fwdcolor="#9eafd2"
                     /label="terminator"
     promoter        11213..11277
                     /ApEinfo_revcolor="#b4abac"
                     /ApEinfo_fwdcolor="#b4abac"
                     /label="J23100 promoter"
     misc_RNA        complement(<11278..>11297)
                     /created_by="isaacnplant"
                     /Color="#33ffff"
                     /modified_by="isaacnplant"
                     /label="IP_P_1025"
     misc_RNA        <11278..11297
                     /created_by="isaacnplant"
                     /Color="#0077ee"
                     /modified_by="isaacnplant"
                     /label="IP_P_1024"
     misc_RNA        11278..11297
                     /created_by="isaacnplant"
                     /label="galk10"
     misc_feature    11280..11297
                     /Original_Bases="GACCGACTGAGGTCTCA"
                     /label="GACCGACTGAGGTCTCA"
                     /note="Geneious type: Editing History Replacement"
     misc_feature    11298..11333
                     /ApEinfo_revcolor="#c6c9d1"
                     /ApEinfo_fwdcolor="#c6c9d1"
                     /label="repeat"
     promoter        complement(11495..11512)
                     /created_by="isaacnplant"
                     /label="IP_P_519"
     primer_bind     complement(11495..11512)
                     /Sequence="GCGGCCGCAACCGCTCTA"
                     /Hairpin_Tm="66.1"
                     /Tm="69.3"
                     /Self_Dimer_Tm="49.5"
                     /%GC="72.2"
                     /Extension="TGTGACTCGTCTC"
                     /modified_by="isaacnplant"
                     /label="IP_P_677"
     primer_bind     complement(11495..11512)
                     /Mismatches=0
                     /Extension="ATAGCGGCTCTTCCTGTTTTTTT"
                     /created_by="primer3"
                     /annotation_group="56338763844333299d33da3-44ef-4162-9476-
                     dd1ffd470ce0"
                     /%GC="72.2"
                     /Tm="69.3"
                     /Hairpin_Tm="66.1"
                     /Self_Dimer_Tm="49.5"
                     /Sequence="GCGGCCGCAACCGCTCTA"
                     /label="IP_P_519"
     misc_feature    11505..11512
                     /Recognition_pattern="GC^GGCCGC"
                     /annotation_group="GCGGCCGC"
                     /label="NotI"
                     /note="Geneious type: restriction site"
     misc_feature    complement(11505..11512)
                     /ApEinfo_revcolor="#7ea7d8"
                     /ApEinfo_fwdcolor="#7ea7d8"
                     /label="NotI"
     ligation        11519..11521
                     /label="Ligation"
     misc_feature    complement(11519..2506)
                     /Source="referenceToDocument: urn:local:.:1r8-7d3mzs7"
                     /label="101knr_backbone (concatenated sequence 2)"
                     /note="Geneious type: Concatenated sequence"
ORIGIN      
        1 ttgctcacat gttctttcct gcgttatccc ctgattagaa aaactcatcg agcatcaaat
       61 gaaactgcaa tttattcata tcaggattat caataccata tttttgaaaa agccgtttct
      121 gtaatgaagg agaaaactca ccgaggcagt tccataggat ggcaagatcc tggtatcggt
      181 ctgcgattcc gactcgtcca acatcaatac aacctattaa tttcccctcg tcaaaaataa
      241 ggttatcaag tgagaaatca ccatgagtga cgactgaatc cggtgagaat ggcaaaagct
      301 tatgcatttc tttccagact tgttcaacag gccagccatt acgctcgtca tcaaaatcac
      361 tcgcatcaac caaaccgtta ttcattcgtg attgcgcctg agcgaggcga aatacgcgat
      421 cgctgttaaa aggacaatta caaacaggaa tcgaatgcaa ccggcgcagg aacactgcca
      481 gcgcatcaac aatattttca cctgaatcag gatattcttc taatacctgg aatgctgttt
      541 tcccggggat cgcagtggtg agtaaccatg catcatcagg agtacggata aaatgcttga
      601 tggtcggaag aggcataaat tccgtcagcc agtttagtct gaccatctca tctgtaacat
      661 cattggcaac gctacctttg ccatgtttca gaaacaactc tggcgcatcg ggcttcccat
      721 acaatcgata gattgtcgca cctgattgcc cgacattatc gcgagcccat ttatacccat
      781 ataaatcagc atccatgttg gaatttaatc gcggcctcga gcaagacgtt tcccgttgaa
      841 tatggctcat aacacccctt gtattactgt ttatgtaagc agacagtttt attgttcatg
      901 atgatatatt tttatcttgt gcaatgtaac atcagagatt ttgagacaca acgtggcttt
      961 cccccccccc cctgcaggtc gatctaagct tgcttctttg ctgacgagtg gcggacgggt
     1021 gagtaatgtc tgggaaactg cctgatggag atccacgcat tttaacaggg ttattgtctc
     1081 atgagcggat acatatttga atgtatttag aaaaataaac aaatagctag ctcactcggt
     1141 cgctacgctc gcggccgctt aattaactac agccgatagt ctggaacagc gcacttacgg
     1201 gttgctgcgc aacccaagtg ctaccggcgc ggcagcgtga cccgtgtcgg cggctccaac
     1261 ggctcgccat cgtccagaaa acacggctca tcgggcatcg gcaggcgctg ctgcccgcgc
     1321 cgttcccatt cctccgtttc ggtcaaggct ggcaggtctg gttccatgcc cggaatgccg
     1381 ggctggctgg gcggctcctc gccggggccg gtcggtagtt gctgctcgcc cggatacagg
     1441 gtcgggatgc ggcgcaggtc gccatgcccc aacagcgatt cgtcctggtc gtcgtgatca
     1501 accaccacgg cggcactgaa caccgacagg cgcaactggt cgcggggctg gccccacgcc
     1561 acgcggtcat tgaccacgta ggccgacacg gtgccggggc cgttgagctt cacgacggag
     1621 atccagcgct cggccaccaa gtccttgact gcgtattgga ccgtccgcaa agaacgtccg
     1681 atgagcttgg aaagtgtctt ctggctgacc accacggcgt tctggtggcc catctgcgcc
     1741 acgaggtgat gcagcagcat tgccgccgtg ggtttcctcg caataagccc ggcccacgcc
     1801 tcatgcgctt tgcgttccgt ttgcacccag tgaccgggct tgttcttggc ttgaatgccg
     1861 atttctctgg actgcgtggc catgcttatc tccatgcggt agggtgccgc acggttgcgg
     1921 caccatgcgc aatcagctgc aacttttcgg cagcgcgaca acaattatgc gttgcgtaaa
     1981 agtggcagtc aattacagat tttctttaac ctacgcaatg agctattgcg gggggtgccg
     2041 caatgagctg ttgcgtaccc ccctttttta agttgttgat ttttaagtct ttcgcatttc
     2101 gccctatatc tagttctttg gtgcccaaag aagggcaccc ctgcggggtt cccccacgcc
     2161 ttcggcgcgg ctccccctcc ggcaaaaagt ggcccctccg gggcttgttg atcgactgcg
     2221 cggccttcgg ccttgcccaa ggtggcgctg cccccttgga acccccgcac tcgccgccgt
     2281 gaggctcggg gggcaggcgg gcgggcttcg ccttcgactg cccccactcg cataggcttg
     2341 ggtcgttcca ggcgcgtcaa ggccaagccg ctgcgcggtc gctgcgcgag ccttgacccg
     2401 ccttccactt ggtgtccaac cggcaagcga agcgcgcagg ccgcaggccg gaggcttaat
     2461 taagtttaaa caccatgcat cacgaagcgg gtcactactt ggtaagttta aacaccatgc
     2521 atcacgaagc gggtcactac ttggttcacg atttcttcgc agcagccttt ttagcgggcg
     2581 ctttctttgc ggtagacttc ttagccgctg ctttcttcgc cggtgccttt ttggctggtt
     2641 tactgtccga tttgctttcc ttagaatcag actcactgtc ggaatcatcc ttcgaatcac
     2701 ttttacctcc cttccgtgct ttgacggagg cttccaactt tgccagcaag tcggacacgt
     2761 cttccgttcc ttcgtctaac tcagctggtt gctcctcaac gctaaaagcc tctcctccct
     2821 cgagttttgc ttgtaccagc tcccgtaact gttcttggta gtcgtcatgg tacagatcgg
     2881 gtttgaaatc atcggtcatc gattcgacga cttggcctgc catctttaac tcagcaggct
     2941 tgatctgcac ttctttatcc aggattggga agtcggggtc ccgaatttcg tctggccaca
     3001 gcagtgtgtg aatcatcatg acatcccgct tgctgaagtc ttttacccgc agggctgcga
     3061 gccggctttt gttccgcagg gaaaagtgaa caatcgcaat ccgatctgtc tctgccaagg
     3121 ttttcgcgag gagaacataa gatttcgagg acttggaatc cggttccagg aagtacgact
     3181 tatcgtacat taaaggatcg agttgttctg ctggaataaa ttcaacaact tcgatctcgc
     3241 gactacgctc ctccgggagc gtcgcgatgt cctcatcggt gatgactacc atttgtccat
     3301 cgtccgattc gaaggcttta ttgatgtcac gatattcgac cacctctccg caaacttcgc
     3361 acacccgttt ataccggatc cgtccattat ccttcgcatg tacttgatgg aatttaatgt
     3421 catggtcttc ggttgcggaa taaaccttga ccggaacgtt tacgagtccg aatgcaatgc
     3481 tccctttcca gatactgcgc attttttttt cctccttgtg tgattattcc cagacgactt
     3541 catcgggggt cttatcaggg cgcaagccgc gccaactggg ctggcgcaag cggccatcac
     3601 tggtgcgttc gctatagcgg acttcgccga ccaattccgg gcggacaaag gtgacgccgc
     3661 gggcatcaac cttgggcagg ggggcgttaa acgggctttc atcggtatgc agcggtttca
     3721 gcatatcttt cagcttgctc aattcctttt cggtaaagcc ggtgccaacg cggcccacaa
     3781 actgcaagcc ttcggggcct gggataccca agaccaaggc accgatacca ctgctgcgcc
     3841 ccccttcgcc ctggcgccac ccaccgatca caacttcttg agtattccag atcttatcct
     3901 tgatccagct gctgctgcgg cgaccgggct gatacgtgga atcccatttt ttggcgacga
     3961 caccttcaaa gcgcttcttc cgaacatgtt ccatggcttc tgggccatcg cccggcagtt
     4021 gatccggaac gatcaggcct ccgccatcgg ccagcgcttc caagattttt cgtcgatctg
     4081 aatacttggc ccgcagcagt gagcggccat ccagccacag gatatcaaac gcccaaaatt
     4141 ccacccgcgt actccgcgcg cgattctgca tctgcccaaa gctcggcaca ccggattcat
     4201 ccagcgcaac cgcctcgcca tcgaggacca catggtgctc agcgagatcg gcagcgagag
     4261 ccttgaactg aggatattcc cccgtgactt cgcggccggt ccgcgagcgg atctggagtt
     4321 gcccatgatc agcatcaata atgactcggt acccatccca tttaccctcg aacgcccatt
     4381 gtttagcttt gtatttggcc acggaaccct cagtggcgag catcggggcg aaatcttccg
     4441 gccgagcgtt cttttggtcc ttcatgcggt gcgccagcca atttttaccc ttagtttgaa
     4501 tgagagcgta acgaccgtcc accttctcgc catgcaaggt cacaatgatt tcgccgtgcg
     4561 agtcatctgg gttatccagt tcttccggca cccggaattt ctcagtttcg taagaaccac
     4621 tgtcccaaat aaccatgtct ccggcgccat actcgccttt ggggatcgag ccatgaaatg
     4681 ctaaatactc gatggggtga tcttcggtgt gcaccgcgag tcggttttcg gcagtggttt
     4741 cgggcaggtt cttagggacc gcgaaagaca cgagcacacc gtcgcgttcc aggcggagat
     4801 cgtagtggag tcgacgtgca tggtgttctt gaatgacgaa tttgtcgtta tttccggttt
     4861 tagggatctc cttaggaacg ggctctgggg tcttggaagc gtcacgcata gaacggtaag
     4921 tagtcagttt gtccgcaata ggtgcgtccg catcaagcgg ggccaagagg tcaccatact
     4981 catctaaccg gtccaaaacc tcgtcaaagc gcagatgacg aagttcgggg tctgcaattt
     5041 catcccaggt tcggggagct gccaccgtcg ggtggtcgcg gcctcgaagg gagtaaggcg
     5101 caatcgtcgt cttcgctgca ttgttctgac tccagtcgag gaacaccttt ccggcacgca
     5161 gtgatttcgt catggttgca gtaaccagtt ttggcattgc ctgttctaac tgttgagcaa
     5221 cccgccgtgc cagcaccgag gcgccgcggc tgctgatcgg ctcagccaac ggtacgtata
     5281 ggtggagccc tttcgagccc gacgttagcg ggtatgtttc taaatcgaga tcggtcataa
     5341 gcgcgcggac ttcgtgagct atctcgcata gttgcgtcat cgttaccccc tcacctggat
     5401 ctaggtcgaa cacaatccgg gtagctggtc cctgatcgcc atcctcgaag cgccattgcg
     5461 gtacatgtac ctcaagcgag gcttgttgtg ccacccaggc taacccctcc ctcgtattga
     5521 taatggggta cgttgttgtg ccagatttat gtgtaatact cccccgttcc aaccaacttg
     5581 gtgccgatga agccagttgt ttctcaaaga acgcctcctc cgcgactcca tttggccaac
     5641 gttttcgtgt aacgggacgt ccggcaatat gaggcaccat cacctgcgca atgctcaaat
     5701 agtaatcaaa aacctcggcc ttagtcgttc ctgtagcagg atataggact ttgtcggggt
     5761 tggttagtcg gacgcgctcg tatcgctcca taccccaggg gtgtctagcc attttttttt
     5821 cctccttgat tcacttttct ctatcactga tagggagtgg taaaataact ctatcaatga
     5881 tagagtgtca acaaaaatta ggaattaatg atgtctagat tagataaaag taaagtgatt
     5941 aacagcgcat tagagctgct taatgaggtc ggaatcgaag gtttaacaac ccgtaaactc
     6001 gcccagaagc taggtgtaga gcagcctaca ttgtattggc atgtaaaaaa taagcgggct
     6061 ttgctcgacg ccttagccat tgagatgtta gataggcacc atactcactt ttgcccttta
     6121 gaaggggaaa gctggcaaga ttttttacgt aataacgcta aaagttttag atgtgcttta
     6181 ctaagtcatc gcgatggagc aaaagtacat ttaggtacac ggcctacaga aaaacagtat
     6241 gaaactctcg aaaatcaatt agccttttta tgccaacaag gtttttcact agagaatgca
     6301 ttatatgcac tcagcgctgt ggggcatttt actttaggtt gcgtattgga agatcaagag
     6361 catcaagtcg ctaaagaaga aagggaaaca cctactactg atagtatgcc gccattatta
     6421 cgacaagcta tcgaattatt tgatcaccaa ggtgcagagc cagccttctt attcggcctt
     6481 gaattgatca tatgcggatt agaaaaacaa cttaaatgtg aaagtgggtc ttaaggaagc
     6541 aacggcccgg agggtggcgg gcaggacgcc cgccataaac tgccaggcat caaattaagc
     6601 agaaggccat cctgacggat ggcctttttg cgtttctaca aactctgcta gcttctagag
     6661 cacagctaac accacgtcgt ccctatctgc tgccctaggt ctatgagtgg ttgctggata
     6721 actttacggg catgcataag gctcgtatga tatattcagg gagtccacaa cggtttccct
     6781 ctacaaataa ttttgtttaa cttttactag aggaggaggc aaaaatggat aagaaatact
     6841 caataggctt agatatcggc acaaatagcg tcggatgggc ggtgatcact gatgaatata
     6901 aggttccgtc taaaaagttc aaggttctgg gaaatacaga ccgccacagt atcaaaaaaa
     6961 atcttatagg ggctctttta tttgacagtg gagagacagc ggaagcgact cgactcaaac
     7021 ggacagctcg tagaaggtat acacgtcgga agaatcgtat ttgttatcta caggagattt
     7081 tttcaaatga gatggcgaaa gtagatgata gtttctttca tcgacttgaa gagtcttttt
     7141 tggtggaaga agacaagaag catgaacgtc atcctatttt tggaaatata gtagatgaag
     7201 ttgcttatca tgagaaatat ccaactatct atcatctgcg aaaaaaattg gtagattcta
     7261 ctgataaagc ggatttgcgc ttaatctatt tggccttagc gcatatgatt aagtttcgtg
     7321 gtcatttttt gattgaggga gatttaaatc ctgataatag tgatgtggac aaactattta
     7381 tccagttggt acaaacctac aatcaattat ttgaagaaaa ccctattaac gcaagtggag
     7441 tagatgctaa agcgattctt tctgcacgat tgagtaaatc aagacgatta gaaaatctca
     7501 ttgctcagct ccccggtgag aagaaaaatg gcttatttgg gaatctcatt gctttgtcat
     7561 tgggtttgac ccctaatttt aaatcaaatt ttgatttggc agaagatgct aaattacagc
     7621 tttcaaaaga tacttacgat gatgatttag ataatttatt ggcgcaaatt ggagatcaat
     7681 atgctgattt gtttttggca gctaagaatt tatcagatgc tattttactt tcagatatcc
     7741 taagagtaaa tactgaaata actaaggctc ccctatcagc ttcaatgatt aaacgctacg
     7801 atgaacatca tcaagacttg actcttttaa aagctttagt tcgacaacaa cttccagaaa
     7861 agtataaaga aatctttttt gatcaatcaa aaaacggata tgcaggttat attgatgggg
     7921 gagctagcca agaagaattt tataaattta tcaaaccaat tttagaaaaa atggatggta
     7981 ctgaggaatt attggtgaaa ctaaatcgtg aagatttgct gcgcaagcaa cggacctttg
     8041 acaacggctc tattccccat caaattcact tgggtgagct gcatgctatt ttgagaagac
     8101 aagaagactt ttatccattt ttaaaagaca atcgtgagaa gattgaaaaa atcttgactt
     8161 ttcgaattcc ttattatgtt ggtccattgg cgcgtggcaa tagtcgtttt gcatggatga
     8221 ctcggaagtc tgaagaaaca attaccccat ggaattttga agaagttgtc gataaaggtg
     8281 cttcagctca atcatttatt gaacgcatga caaactttga taaaaatctt ccaaatgaaa
     8341 aagtactacc aaaacatagt ttgctttatg agtattttac ggtttataac gaattgacaa
     8401 aggtcaaata tgttactgaa ggaatgcgaa aaccagcatt tctttcaggt gaacagaaga
     8461 aagccattgt tgatttactc ttcaaaacaa atcgaaaagt aaccgttaag caattaaaag
     8521 aagattattt caaaaaaata gaatgttttg atagtgttga aatttcagga gttgaagata
     8581 gatttaatgc ttcattaggt acctaccatg atttgctaaa aattattaaa gataaagatt
     8641 ttttggataa tgaagaaaat gaagatatct tagaggatat tgttttaaca ttgaccttat
     8701 ttgaagatag ggagatgatt gaggaaagac ttaaaacata tgctcacctc tttgatgata
     8761 aggtgatgaa acagcttaaa cgtcgccgtt atactggttg gggacgtttg tctcgaaaat
     8821 tgattaatgg tattagggat aagcaatctg gcaaaacaat attagatttt ttgaaatcag
     8881 atggttttgc caatcgcaat tttatgcagc tgatccatga tgatagtttg acatttaaag
     8941 aagacattca aaaagcacaa gtgtctggac aaggcgatag tttacatgaa catattgcaa
     9001 atttagctgg tagccctgct attaaaaaag gtattttaca gactgtaaaa gttgttgatg
     9061 aattggtcaa agtaatgggg cggcataagc cagaaaatat cgttattgaa atggcacgtg
     9121 aaaatcagac aactcaaaag ggccagaaaa attcgcgaga gcgtatgaaa cgaatcgaag
     9181 aaggtatcaa agaattagga agtcagattc ttaaagagca tcctgttgaa aatactcaat
     9241 tgcaaaatga aaagctctat ctctattatc tccaaaatgg aagagacatg tatgtggacc
     9301 aagaattaga tattaatcgt ttaagtgatt atgatgtcga tcacattgtt ccacaaagtt
     9361 tccttaaaga cgattcaata gacaataagg tcttaacgcg ttctgataaa aatcgtggta
     9421 aatcggataa cgttccaagt gaagaagtag tcaaaaagat gaaaaactat tggagacaac
     9481 ttctaaacgc caagttaatc actcaacgta agtttgataa tttaacgaaa gctgaacgtg
     9541 gaggtttgag tgaacttgat aaagctggtt ttatcaaacg ccaattggtt gaaactcgcc
     9601 aaatcactaa gcatgtggca caaattttgg atagtcgcat gaatactaaa tacgatgaaa
     9661 atgataaact tattcgagag gttaaagtga ttaccttaaa atctaaatta gtttctgact
     9721 tccgaaaaga tttccaattc tataaagtac gtgagattaa caattaccat catgcccatg
     9781 atgcgtatct aaatgccgtc gttggaactg ctttgattaa gaaatatcca aaacttgaat
     9841 cggagtttgt ctatggtgat tataaagttt atgatgttcg taaaatgatt gctaagtctg
     9901 agcaagaaat aggcaaagca accgcaaaat atttctttta ctctaatatc atgaacttct
     9961 tcaaaacaga aattacactt gcaaatggag agattcgcaa acgccctcta atcgaaacta
    10021 atggggaaac tggagaaatt gtctgggata aagggcgaga ttttgccaca gtgcgcaaag
    10081 tattgtccat gccccaagtc aatattgtca agaaaacaga agtacagaca ggcggattct
    10141 ccaaggagtc aattttacca aaaagaaatt cggacaagct tattgctcgt aaaaaagact
    10201 gggatccaaa aaaatatggt ggttttgata gtccaacggt agcttattca gtcctagtgg
    10261 ttgctaaggt ggaaaaaggg aaatcgaaga agttaaaatc cgttaaagag ttactaggga
    10321 tcacaattat ggaaagaagt tcctttgaaa aaaatccgat tgacttttta gaagctaaag
    10381 gatataagga agttaaaaaa gacttaatca ttaaactacc taaatatagt ctttttgagt
    10441 tagaaaacgg tcgtaaacgg atgctggcta gtgccggaga attacaaaaa ggaaatgagc
    10501 tggctctgcc aagcaaatat gtgaattttt tatatttagc tagtcattat gaaaagttga
    10561 agggtagtcc agaagataac gaacaaaaac aattgtttgt ggagcagcat aagcattatt
    10621 tagatgagat tattgagcaa atcagtgaat tttctaagcg tgttatttta gcagatgcca
    10681 atttagataa agttcttagt gcatataaca aacatagaga caaaccaata cgtgaacaag
    10741 cagaaaatat tattcattta tttacgttga cgaatcttgg agctcccgct gcttttaaat
    10801 attttgatac aacaattgat cgtaaacgat atacgtctac aaaagaagtt ttagatgcca
    10861 ctcttatcca tcaatccatc actggtcttt atgaaacacg cattgatttg agtcagctag
    10921 gaggtgactg accggctgat aaatttcttt gaatttctcc ttgattattt gttataaatg
    10981 ttataaaata atcttgttgg aaccattcaa aacagcatag caagttaaaa taaggctagt
    11041 ccgttatcaa cttgaaaaag tggcaccgag tcggtgcttt ttttgatact tctattctac
    11101 tctgactgca aaccaaaaaa acaagcgctt tcaaaacgct tgttttatca tttttaggga
    11161 aattaatctc ttaatccttt tatcattcta catttaggcg ctgccatctt gggacaatga
    11221 aaacgttagt catggcgcgc cttgacggct agctcagtcc taggtacagt gctagctgaa
    11281 caatatgaag caaaaacgtt ttagagctat gctgttttga atggtcccaa aacctgcaga
    11341 caagcccggc cggcctaagg cgatgccccc tcgacctcga tcagggaggc gttcaggacg
    11401 actcacaaag aaagccgggc aatgcccggc tttttccacg cctcctgggc tgacttcagg
    11461 tgctacattt gaagagataa attgcactga aatctagagc ggttgcggcc gcaaaaaaac
    11521 a
//
