# Supplementary material for: Heterologous Cas9 and non-homologous end joining as a Potentially Organism-Agnostic Knockout (POAK) system in bacteria
Source: bioRxiv preprint, doi:10.1101/601971, version 2 (2021-10-06)
Supplement: Plasmid Sequences [file 601971_file03.zip › SuppFileA1/IP_281.gb]

LOCUS       IP_281                 15352 bp ds-DNA     circular     05-JAN-2019
DEFINITION  gpPOAKcelbPTSIICw1.
ACCESSION   urn.local...2a-9z01nbf
KEYWORDS    .
SOURCE      
  ORGANISM  .
FEATURES             Location/Qualifiers
     misc_feature    complement(1..80)
                     /ApEinfo_revcolor="#b4abac"
                     /ApEinfo_fwdcolor="#b4abac"
                     /label="Backbone"
     misc_feature    complement(28..33)
                     /ApEinfo_revcolor="#ff9ccd"
                     /ApEinfo_fwdcolor="#ff9ccd"
                     /label="-35"
     terminator      complement(37..80)
                     /ApEinfo_revcolor="#84b0dc"
                     /ApEinfo_fwdcolor="#84b0dc"
                     /label="rrnB_T1_terminator"
     misc_feature    complement(81..88)
                     /ApEinfo_revcolor="#7ea7d8"
                     /ApEinfo_fwdcolor="#7ea7d8"
                     /label="PacI"
     misc_feature    complement(129..1085)
                     /ApEinfo_revcolor="#85dae9"
                     /ApEinfo_fwdcolor="#85dae9"
                     /label="Ku_MYCS2_pcc7002 optimized"
     misc_feature    complement(342..347)
                     /Recognition_pattern="GAAGAC(2/6)"
                     /annotation_group="GAAGAC"
                     /label="BbsI"
                     /note="Geneious type: restriction site"
     misc_feature    847..852
                     /Recognition_pattern="GCGATG(10/14)"
                     /annotation_group="GCGATG"
                     /label="BtgZI"
                     /note="Geneious type: restriction site"
     misc_feature    complement(1008..1013)
                     /Recognition_pattern="GAAGAC(2/6)"
                     /annotation_group="GAAGAC"
                     /label="BbsI"
                     /note="Geneious type: restriction site"
     misc_feature    complement(1086..1100)
                     /ApEinfo_revcolor="#ff0087"
                     /ApEinfo_fwdcolor="#ff0087"
                     /label="RBS"
     misc_feature    complement(1107..3395)
                     /ApEinfo_revcolor="#b1ff67"
                     /ApEinfo_fwdcolor="#b1ff67"
                     /label="LigD_MYCS2"
     misc_feature    complement(1589..1594)
                     /Recognition_pattern="GCGATG(10/14)"
                     /annotation_group="GCGATG"
                     /label="BtgZI"
                     /note="Geneious type: restriction site"
     misc_feature    complement(2303..2305)
                     /ApEinfo_revcolor="#d6b295"
                     /ApEinfo_fwdcolor="#d6b295"
                     /label="BsmBI site"
     misc_feature    complement(2327..2332)
                     /Recognition_pattern="ACCTGC(4/8)"
                     /annotation_group="ACCTGC"
                     /label="BspMI, BfuAI"
                     /note="Geneious type: restriction site"
     misc_feature    complement(2386..2397)
                     /ApEinfo_revcolor="#faac61"
                     /ApEinfo_fwdcolor="#faac61"
                     /label="BsmBI Site"
     misc_feature    complement(2692..2697)
                     /Recognition_pattern="GAAGAC(2/6)"
                     /annotation_group="GAAGAC"
                     /label="BbsI"
                     /note="Geneious type: restriction site"
     misc_feature    3264..3270
                     /Recognition_pattern="CACCTGC(4/8)"
                     /annotation_group="CACCTGC"
                     /label="AarI"
                     /note="Geneious type: restriction site"
     misc_feature    3265..3270
                     /Recognition_pattern="ACCTGC(4/8)"
                     /annotation_group="ACCTGC"
                     /label="BspMI, BfuAI"
                     /note="Geneious type: restriction site"
     misc_feature    complement(3396..3410)
                     /ApEinfo_revcolor="#ff0087"
                     /ApEinfo_fwdcolor="#ff0087"
                     /label="RBS"
     misc_feature    complement(3413..3490)
                     /ApEinfo_revcolor="#ffef86"
                     /ApEinfo_fwdcolor="#ffef86"
                     /label="tetA promoter element"
     misc_feature    3420..3426
                     /ApEinfo_revcolor="#b1ff67"
                     /ApEinfo_fwdcolor="#b1ff67"
                     /label="-35 Pr1"
     misc_feature    complement(3421..3441)
                     /ApEinfo_revcolor="#d6b295"
                     /ApEinfo_fwdcolor="#d6b295"
                     /label="O2"
     misc_feature    3439
                     /ApEinfo_revcolor="#d6b295"
                     /ApEinfo_fwdcolor="#d6b295"
                     /label="tetA tss"
     misc_feature    3441..3446
                     /ApEinfo_revcolor="#84b0dc"
                     /ApEinfo_fwdcolor="#84b0dc"
                     /label="-35 Pr2"
     misc_feature    3444..3449
                     /ApEinfo_revcolor="#85dae9"
                     /ApEinfo_fwdcolor="#85dae9"
                     /label="-10 Pr1"
     misc_feature    complement(3445..3450)
                     /ApEinfo_revcolor="#ffef86"
                     /ApEinfo_fwdcolor="#ffef86"
                     /label="-10 Pa"
     misc_feature    complement(3451..3469)
                     /ApEinfo_revcolor="#f8d3a9"
                     /ApEinfo_fwdcolor="#f8d3a9"
                     /label="O1"
     misc_feature    3464..3469
                     /ApEinfo_revcolor="#d59687"
                     /ApEinfo_fwdcolor="#d59687"
                     /label="-10 Pr2"
     misc_feature    complement(3468..3474)
                     /ApEinfo_revcolor="#85dae9"
                     /ApEinfo_fwdcolor="#85dae9"
                     /label="-35 Pa"
     misc_feature    3476
                     /ApEinfo_revcolor="#9eafd2"
                     /ApEinfo_fwdcolor="#9eafd2"
                     /label="tetR TSS"
     gene            3491..4117
                     /ApEinfo_revcolor="#ffef86"
                     /ApEinfo_fwdcolor="#ffef86"
                     /label="tetR"
     misc_feature    complement(3770..3775)
                     /Recognition_pattern="GCGATG(10/14)"
                     /annotation_group="GCGATG"
                     /label="BtgZI"
                     /note="Geneious type: restriction site"
     misc_feature    3774..3779
                     /Recognition_pattern="GCGATG(10/14)"
                     /annotation_group="GCGATG"
                     /label="BtgZI"
                     /note="Geneious type: restriction site"
     PCR_primer      3907..3931
                     /ApEinfo_revcolor="#85dae9"
                     /ApEinfo_fwdcolor="#85dae9"
                     /label="GCATTTTACTTTAGGTTGCGTATTG"
     source          4118..4684
                     /ApEinfo_revcolor="#b1ff67"
                     /ApEinfo_fwdcolor="#b1ff67"
     terminator      4138..4225
                     /ApEinfo_revcolor="#9eafd2"
                     /ApEinfo_fwdcolor="#9eafd2"
                     /label="rrnBT2 term"
     primer_bind     complement(4213..4235)
                     /Pair_Dimer_Tm="None"
                     /Product_Size=11075
                     /Mismatches=0
                     /Extension="CACCACAGCTCTTCG"
                     /created_by="primer3"
                     /annotation_group="1010511167457982922975-f841-4646-8186-d
                     5585775c092"
                     /%GC="47.8"
                     /Tm="63.0"
                     /Hairpin_Tm="45.3"
                     /Self_Dimer_Tm="17.6"
                     /Sequence="GCTAGCAGAGTTTGTAGAAACGC"
                     /label="IP_P_625"
     Junction        4234
                     /Reads_using=2
                     /Reads_supporting_discovery=2
                     /Junction_Type="Rearrangement (inversion)"
                     /Rearrangement_Distance=250
                     /Junction_Source="11118-"
                     /Junction_Destination="10868+"
                     /ID="junction 2"
                     /label="junction 2"
     Junction        4235
                     /Reads_using=2
                     /Reads_supporting_discovery=2
                     /Junction_Type="Rearrangement (inversion)"
                     /Rearrangement_Distance=250
                     /Junction_Source="11117+"
                     /Junction_Destination="10867-"
                     /ID="junction 1"
                     /label="junction 1"
     misc_feature    <4236..>4483
                     /Source="referenceToDocument: urn:local:.:1a-71ucs8c"
                     /label="enolase promoter (concatenated sequence 2)
                     (reversed)"
                     /note="Geneious type: Concatenated sequence"
     misc_feature    4236..4255
                     /created_by="primer3"
                     /%GC="50.0"
                     /Tm="58.4"
                     /Hairpin_Tm="None"
                     /Self_Dimer_Tm="None"
                     /Pair_Dimer_Tm="None"
                     /Sequence="AAACGTAACCTCCTCCTCGT"
                     /Product_Size=248
                     /annotation_group="1703314583716186a65d069-180f-49c5-8f08-
                     0d69dcbbd9f7enolase promoter (reversed)"
                     /Extension="CACCACAGCTCTTCGAGC"
                     /label="248 R"
                     /note="Geneious type: primer_bind_reverse"
     misc_feature    4236..4255
                     /Pair_Dimer_Tm="None"
                     /Product_Size=248
                     /Mismatches=0
                     /Extension="CACCACAGCTCTTCGAGC"
                     /created_by="primer3"
                     /annotation_group="2905217782194766de3379f-ad61-474f-9de7-
                     afc437461551"
                     /%GC="50.0"
                     /Tm="61.7"
                     /Hairpin_Tm="None"
                     /Self_Dimer_Tm="None"
                     /Sequence="AAACGTAACCTCCTCCTCGT"
                     /label="IP_P_622"
                     /note="Geneious type: primer_bind_reverse"
     source          <4236..>4483
                     /organism="Weissella confusa"
                     /mol_type="genomic DNA"
                     /strain="DSM 20196"
                     /isolation_source="fermented sausages"
                     /culture_collection="DSM:20196"
                     /db_xref="taxon:1583"
                     /collection_date=1969
     motif1          complement(4306..4334)
                     /Mismatches=4
                     /%_Identity="86.20689655172414"
                     /Motif="TTGACAN(17)TATAAT"
                     /annotation_group="Sig70: 139,781 <- 139,809"
                     /label="Sig70"
     motif1          4410..4438
                     /Mismatches=4
                     /%_Identity="86.20689655172414"
                     /Motif="TTGACAN(17)TATAAT"
                     /annotation_group="Sig70: 139,885 -> 139,913"
                     /label="Sig70"
     motif1          complement(4436..4464)
                     /Mismatches=4
                     /%_Identity="86.20689655172414"
                     /Motif="TTGACAN(17)TATAAT"
                     /annotation_group="Sig70: 139,911 <- 139,939"
                     /label="Sig70"
     primer_bind     complement(4455..4483)
                     /created_by="primer3"
                     /%GC="27.6"
                     /Tm="57.4"
                     /Hairpin_Tm="36.1"
                     /Self_Dimer_Tm="None"
                     /Pair_Dimer_Tm="None"
                     /Sequence="ACTTGTTTTAAAAGTATAGTTATCTGGGA"
                     /Product_Size=248
                     /annotation_group="170331402072391a6c83395-d92a-4cd7-9000-
                     e09b7d394042enolase promoter (reversed)"
                     /Extension="CACCACAGCTCTTCGCTC"
                     /label="1 F"
     misc_feature    4484..4505
                     /Pair_Dimer_Tm="None"
                     /Product_Size=11075
                     /Mismatches=0
                     /Extension="CACCACAGCTCTTCG"
                     /created_by="primer3"
                     /annotation_group="10105061849288564c171b-88c3-4f99-ac0a-8
                     324cfc5e03b"
                     /%GC="40.9"
                     /Tm="59.1"
                     /Hairpin_Tm="None"
                     /Self_Dimer_Tm="None"
                     /Sequence="GAGGAGGCAAAAATGGATAAGA"
                     /label="IP_P_624"
                     /note="Geneious type: primer_bind_reverse"
     Junction        4484
                     /Reads_using=2
                     /Reads_supporting_discovery=2
                     /Junction_Type="Rearrangement (inversion)"
                     /Rearrangement_Distance=250
                     /Junction_Source="10868-"
                     /Junction_Destination="11118+"
                     /ID="junction 2"
                     /label="junction 2"
     Junction        4485
                     /Reads_using=2
                     /Reads_supporting_discovery=2
                     /Junction_Type="Rearrangement (inversion)"
                     /Rearrangement_Distance=250
                     /Junction_Source="10867+"
                     /Junction_Destination="11117-"
                     /ID="junction 1"
                     /label="junction 1"
     CDS             4496..4684
                     /ApEinfo_revcolor="#ff9ccd"
                     /ApEinfo_fwdcolor="#ff9ccd"
                     /label="cas9"
     CDS             4685..8602
                     /ApEinfo_revcolor="#ff9ccd"
                     /ApEinfo_fwdcolor="#ff9ccd"
                     /label="cas9"
     source          4685..9026
                     /ApEinfo_revcolor="#b1ff67"
                     /ApEinfo_fwdcolor="#b1ff67"
     misc_feature    4820..4825
                     /Recognition_pattern="GAAGAC(2/6)"
                     /annotation_group="GAAGAC"
                     /label="BbsI"
                     /note="Geneious type: restriction site"
     misc_feature    complement(5573..5578)
                     /Recognition_pattern="ACCTGC(4/8)"
                     /annotation_group="ACCTGC"
                     /label="BspMI, BfuAI"
                     /note="Geneious type: restriction site"
     misc_feature    5766..5771
                     /Recognition_pattern="GAAGAC(2/6)"
                     /annotation_group="GAAGAC"
                     /label="BbsI"
                     /note="Geneious type: restriction site"
     misc_feature    5774..5779
                     /Recognition_pattern="GAAGAC(2/6)"
                     /annotation_group="GAAGAC"
                     /label="BbsI"
                     /note="Geneious type: restriction site"
     misc_feature    6611..6616
                     /Recognition_pattern="GAAGAC(2/6)"
                     /annotation_group="GAAGAC"
                     /label="BbsI"
                     /note="Geneious type: restriction site"
     misc_feature    8527..8551
                     /label="/ApEinfo_revcolor=#84b0dc
                     /ApEinfo_fwdcolor=#84b0dc"
     promoter        8607..8660
                     /ApEinfo_revcolor="#b4abac"
                     /ApEinfo_fwdcolor="#b4abac"
                     /label="tracrRNA promoter"
     precursor_RNA   8667..8755
                     /ApEinfo_revcolor="#75c6a9"
                     /ApEinfo_fwdcolor="#75c6a9"
                     /label="tracrRNA precursor"
     terminator      8734..8755
                     /ApEinfo_revcolor="#b4abac"
                     /ApEinfo_fwdcolor="#b4abac"
                     /label="tracrRNA terminator"
     terminator      complement(8786..8827)
                     /ApEinfo_revcolor="#9eafd2"
                     /ApEinfo_fwdcolor="#9eafd2"
     promoter        8884..8948
                     /ApEinfo_revcolor="#b4abac"
                     /ApEinfo_fwdcolor="#b4abac"
                     /label="J23100 promoter"
     misc_feature    8949..8968
                     /Original_Bases="GAGACCGACTGAGGTCTCA"
                     /label="GAGACCGACTGAGGTCTCA"
                     /note="Geneious type: Editing History Replacement"
     misc_RNA        complement(<8949..>8968)
                     /created_by="isaacnplant"
                     /Color="#33ffff"
                     /modified_by="isaacnplant"
                     /label="IP_P_975"
     misc_RNA        <8949..8968
                     /created_by="isaacnplant"
                     /Color="#0077ee"
                     /modified_by="isaacnplant"
                     /label="IP_P_974"
     misc_RNA        8949..8968
                     /created_by="isaacnplant"
                     /modified_by="isaacnplant"
                     /label="WC_cellobio1"
     misc_feature    8969..9004
                     /ApEinfo_revcolor="#c6c9d1"
                     /ApEinfo_fwdcolor="#c6c9d1"
                     /label="repeat"
     misc_feature    9003..9008
                     /Recognition_pattern="ACCTGC(4/8)"
                     /annotation_group="ACCTGC"
                     /label="BspMI, BfuAI"
                     /note="Geneious type: restriction site"
     misc_feature    9031..9036
                     /Recognition_pattern="GCGATG(10/14)"
                     /annotation_group="GCGATG"
                     /label="BtgZI"
                     /note="Geneious type: restriction site"
     misc_feature    complement(9176..9183)
                     /ApEinfo_revcolor="#7ea7d8"
                     /ApEinfo_fwdcolor="#7ea7d8"
                     /label="NotI"
     misc_feature    9184..9233
                     /ApEinfo_revcolor="#b1ff67"
                     /ApEinfo_fwdcolor="#b1ff67"
                     /label="Homologous Recombination Cas9"
     misc_feature    9184..9233
                     /ApEinfo_revcolor="#b7e6d7"
                     /ApEinfo_fwdcolor="#b7e6d7"
                     /label="MCS"
     misc_feature    9184..9233
                     /ApEinfo_revcolor="#75c6a9"
                     /ApEinfo_fwdcolor="#75c6a9"
                     /label="MCS"
     misc_feature    9184..9225
                     /ApEinfo_revcolor="#85dae9"
                     /ApEinfo_fwdcolor="#85dae9"
                     /label="terminator"
     source          9234..15293
                     /ApEinfo_revcolor="#85dae9"
                     /ApEinfo_fwdcolor="#85dae9"
     Junction        9302^9303
                     /Reads_using=3
                     /Reads_supporting_discovery=3
                     /Junction_Type="Insertion"
                     /Insertion_Size=3
                     /Insertion="ACA"
                     /ID="junction 1"
                     /label="ACA"
     CDS             9563..10300
                     /ApEinfo_revcolor="#b1ff67"
                     /ApEinfo_fwdcolor="#b1ff67"
                     /label="ErR frame 2"
     CDS             10421..10891
                     /ApEinfo_revcolor="#d59687"
                     /ApEinfo_fwdcolor="#d59687"
                     /label="Rep1"
     misc_feature    complement(10537..10542)
                     /Recognition_pattern="CGTCTC(1/5)"
                     /annotation_group="CGTCTC"
                     /label="BsmBI"
                     /note="Geneious type: restriction site"
     misc_feature    11394..11399
                     /Recognition_pattern="GAAGAC(2/6)"
                     /annotation_group="GAAGAC"
                     /label="BbsI"
                     /note="Geneious type: restriction site"
     CDS             11884..13374
                     /ApEinfo_revcolor="#b7e6d7"
                     /ApEinfo_fwdcolor="#b7e6d7"
                     /label="Rep2"
     misc_feature    13031..13036
                     /Recognition_pattern="GCGATG(10/14)"
                     /annotation_group="GCGATG"
                     /label="BtgZI"
                     /note="Geneious type: restriction site"
     gene            complement(13868..14083)
                     /ApEinfo_revcolor="#9eafd2"
                     /ApEinfo_fwdcolor="#9eafd2"
                     /label="CAT/CamR (659 - 444)"
     misc_feature    14188..14193
                     /Recognition_pattern="CGTCTC(1/5)"
                     /annotation_group="CGTCTC"
                     /label="BsmBI"
                     /note="Geneious type: restriction site"
     rep_origin      14445..15284
                     /ApEinfo_revcolor="#c6c9d1"
                     /ApEinfo_fwdcolor="#c6c9d1"
                     /label="p15A_origin"
     source          15294..15352
                     /ApEinfo_revcolor="#85dae9"
                     /ApEinfo_fwdcolor="#85dae9"
ORIGIN      
        1 gtcctactca ggagagcgtt caccgacaaa caacagataa aacgaaaggc ccagtctttc
       61 gactgagcct ttcgttttat ttaattaagt ttaaacacca tgcatcacga agcgggtcac
      121 tacttggttc acgatttctt cgcagcagcc tttttagcgg gcgctttctt tgcggtagac
      181 ttcttagccg ctgctttctt cgccggtgcc tttttggctg gtttactgtc cgatttgctt
      241 tccttagaat cagactcact gtcggaatca tccttcgaat cacttttacc tcccttccgt
      301 gctttgacgg aggcttccaa ctttgccagc aagtcggaca cgtcttccgt tccttcgtct
      361 aactcagctg gttgctcctc aacgctaaaa gcctctcctc cctcgagttt tgcttgtacc
      421 agctcccgta actgttcttg gtagtcgtca tggtacagat cgggtttgaa atcatcggtc
      481 atcgattcga cgacttggcc tgccatcttt aactcagcag gcttgatctg cacttcttta
      541 tccaggattg ggaagtcggg gtcccgaatt tcgtctggcc acagcagtgt gtgaatcatc
      601 atgacatccc gcttgctgaa gtcttttacc cgcagggctg cgagccggct tttgttccgc
      661 agggaaaagt gaacaatcgc aatccgatct gtctctgcca aggttttcgc gaggagaaca
      721 taagatttcg aggacttgga atccggttcc aggaagtacg acttatcgta cattaaagga
      781 tcgagttgtt ctgctggaat aaattcaaca acttcgatct cgcgactacg ctcctccggg
      841 agcgtcgcga tgtcctcatc ggtgatgact accatttgtc catcgtccga ttcgaaggct
      901 ttattgatgt cacgatattc gaccacctct ccgcaaactt cgcacacccg tttataccgg
      961 atccgtccat tatccttcgc atgtacttga tggaatttaa tgtcatggtc ttcggttgcg
     1021 gaataaacct tgaccggaac gtttacgagt ccgaatgcaa tgctcccttt ccagatactg
     1081 cgcatttttt tttcctcctt gtgtgattat tcccagacga cttcatcggg ggtcttatca
     1141 gggcgcaagc cgcgccaact gggctggcgc aagcggccat cactggtgcg ttcgctatag
     1201 cggacttcgc cgaccaattc cgggcggaca aaggtgacgc cgcgggcatc aaccttgggc
     1261 aggggggcgt taaacgggct ttcatcggta tgcagcggtt tcagcatatc tttcagcttg
     1321 ctcaattcct tttcggtaaa gccggtgcca acgcggccca caaactgcaa gccttcgggg
     1381 cctgggatac ccaagaccaa ggcaccgata ccactgctgc gccccccttc gccctggcgc
     1441 cacccaccga tcacaacttc ttgagtattc cagatcttat ccttgatcca gctgctgctg
     1501 cggcgaccgg gctgatacgt ggaatcccat tttttggcga cgacaccttc aaagcgcttc
     1561 ttccgaacat gttccatggc ttctgggcca tcgcccggca gttgatccgg aacgatcagg
     1621 cctccgccat cggccagcgc ttccaagatt tttcgtcgat ctgaatactt ggcccgcagc
     1681 agtgagcggc catccagcca caggatatca aacgcccaaa attccacccg cgtactccgc
     1741 gcgcgattct gcatctgccc aaagctcggc acaccggatt catccagcgc aaccgcctcg
     1801 ccatcgagga ccacatggtg ctcagcgaga tcggcagcga gagccttgaa ctgaggatat
     1861 tcccccgtga cttcgcggcc ggtccgcgag cggatctgga gttgcccatg atcagcatca
     1921 ataatgactc ggtacccatc ccatttaccc tcgaacgccc attgtttagc tttgtatttg
     1981 gccacggaac cctcagtggc gagcatcggg gcgaaatctt ccggccgagc gttcttttgg
     2041 tccttcatgc ggtgcgccag ccaattttta cccttagttt gaatgagagc gtaacgaccg
     2101 tccaccttct cgccatgcaa ggtcacaatg atttcgccgt gcgagtcatc tgggttatcc
     2161 agttcttccg gcacccggaa tttctcagtt tcgtaagaac cactgtccca aataaccatg
     2221 tctccggcgc catactcgcc tttggggatc gagccatgaa atgctaaata ctcgatgggg
     2281 tgatcttcgg tgtgcaccgc gagtcggttt tcggcagtgg tttcgggcag gttcttaggg
     2341 accgcgaaag acacgagcac accgtcgcgt tccaggcgga gatcgtagtg gagtcgacgt
     2401 gcatggtgtt cttgaatgac gaatttgtcg ttatttccgg ttttagggat ctccttagga
     2461 acgggctctg gggtcttgga agcgtcacgc atagaacggt aagtagtcag tttgtccgca
     2521 ataggtgcgt ccgcatcaag cggggccaag aggtcaccat actcatctaa ccggtccaaa
     2581 acctcgtcaa agcgcagatg acgaagttcg gggtctgcaa tttcatccca ggttcgggga
     2641 gctgccaccg tcgggtggtc gcggcctcga agggagtaag gcgcaatcgt cgtcttcgct
     2701 gcattgttct gactccagtc gaggaacacc tttccggcac gcagtgattt cgtcatggtt
     2761 gcagtaacca gttttggcat tgcctgttct aactgttgag caacccgccg tgccagcacc
     2821 gaggcgccgc ggctgctgat cggctcagcc aacggtacgt ataggtggag ccctttcgag
     2881 cccgacgtta gcgggtatgt ttctaaatcg agatcggtca taagcgcgcg gacttcgtga
     2941 gctatctcgc atagttgcgt catcgttacc ccctcacctg gatctaggtc gaacacaatc
     3001 cgggtagctg gtccctgatc gccatcctcg aagcgccatt gcggtacatg tacctcaagc
     3061 gaggcttgtt gtgccaccca ggctaacccc tccctcgtat tgataatggg gtacgttgtt
     3121 gtgccagatt tatgtgtaat actcccccgt tccaaccaac ttggtgccga tgaagccagt
     3181 tgtttctcaa agaacgcctc ctccgcgact ccatttggcc aacgttttcg tgtaacggga
     3241 cgtccggcaa tatgaggcac catcacctgc gcaatgctca aatagtaatc aaaaacctcg
     3301 gccttagtcg ttcctgtagc aggatatagg actttgtcgg ggttggttag tcggacgcgc
     3361 tcgtatcgct ccatacccca ggggtgtcta gccatttttt tttcctcctt gattcacttt
     3421 tctctatcac tgatagggag tggtaaaata actctatcaa tgatagagtg tcaacaaaaa
     3481 ttaggaatta atgatgtcta gattagataa aagtaaagtg attaacagcg cattagagct
     3541 gcttaatgag gtcggaatcg aaggtttaac aacccgtaaa ctcgcccaga agctaggtgt
     3601 agagcagcct acattgtatt ggcatgtaaa aaataagcgg gctttgctcg acgccttagc
     3661 cattgagatg ttagataggc accatactca cttttgccct ttagaagggg aaagctggca
     3721 agatttttta cgtaataacg ctaaaagttt tagatgtgct ttactaagtc atcgcgatgg
     3781 agcaaaagta catttaggta cacggcctac agaaaaacag tatgaaactc tcgaaaatca
     3841 attagccttt ttatgccaac aaggtttttc actagagaat gcattatatg cactcagcgc
     3901 tgtggggcat tttactttag gttgcgtatt ggaagatcaa gagcatcaag tcgctaaaga
     3961 agaaagggaa acacctacta ctgatagtat gccgccatta ttacgacaag ctatcgaatt
     4021 atttgatcac caaggtgcag agccagcctt cttattcggc cttgaattga tcatatgcgg
     4081 attagaaaaa caacttaaat gtgaaagtgg gtcttaagga agcaacggcc cggagggtgg
     4141 cgggcaggac gcccgccata aactgccagg catcaaatta agcagaaggc catcctgacg
     4201 gatggccttt ttgcgtttct acaaactctg ctagcaaacg taacctcctc ctcgttggtc
     4261 tgcttatgtt gtttatatat ataagtctac acaacattgc atgacataac agtcggggat
     4321 gtaacaaacg taaaacggaa tagttgcttc agagtaacga taagcgtttc acagacggtt
     4381 caaacaaaaa gcaagaaagc cgattaaatg caacataacg tgtgaattat gttacaatat
     4441 atgacaaggg atattcccag ataactatac ttttaaaaca agtgaggagg caaaaatgga
     4501 taagaaatac tcaataggct tagatatcgg cacaaatagc gtcggatggg cggtgatcac
     4561 tgatgaatat aaggttccgt ctaaaaagtt caaggttctg ggaaatacag accgccacag
     4621 tatcaaaaaa aatcttatag gggctctttt atttgacagt ggagagacag cggaagcgac
     4681 tcgactcaaa cggacagctc gtagaaggta tacacgtcgg aagaatcgta tttgttatct
     4741 acaggagatt ttttcaaatg agatggcgaa agtagatgat agtttctttc atcgacttga
     4801 agagtctttt ttggtggaag aagacaagaa gcatgaacgt catcctattt ttggaaatat
     4861 agtagatgaa gttgcttatc atgagaaata tccaactatc tatcatctgc gaaaaaaatt
     4921 ggtagattct actgataaag cggatttgcg cttaatctat ttggccttag cgcatatgat
     4981 taagtttcgt ggtcattttt tgattgaggg agatttaaat cctgataata gtgatgtgga
     5041 caaactattt atccagttgg tacaaaccta caatcaatta tttgaagaaa accctattaa
     5101 cgcaagtgga gtagatgcta aagcgattct ttctgcacga ttgagtaaat caagacgatt
     5161 agaaaatctc attgctcagc tccccggtga gaagaaaaat ggcttatttg ggaatctcat
     5221 tgctttgtca ttgggtttga cccctaattt taaatcaaat tttgatttgg cagaagatgc
     5281 taaattacag ctttcaaaag atacttacga tgatgattta gataatttat tggcgcaaat
     5341 tggagatcaa tatgctgatt tgtttttggc agctaagaat ttatcagatg ctattttact
     5401 ttcagatatc ctaagagtaa atactgaaat aactaaggct cccctatcag cttcaatgat
     5461 taaacgctac gatgaacatc atcaagactt gactctttta aaagctttag ttcgacaaca
     5521 acttccagaa aagtataaag aaatcttttt tgatcaatca aaaaacggat atgcaggtta
     5581 tattgatggg ggagctagcc aagaagaatt ttataaattt atcaaaccaa ttttagaaaa
     5641 aatggatggt actgaggaat tattggtgaa actaaatcgt gaagatttgc tgcgcaagca
     5701 acggaccttt gacaacggct ctattcccca tcaaattcac ttgggtgagc tgcatgctat
     5761 tttgagaaga caagaagact tttatccatt tttaaaagac aatcgtgaga agattgaaaa
     5821 aatcttgact tttcgaattc cttattatgt tggtccattg gcgcgtggca atagtcgttt
     5881 tgcatggatg actcggaagt ctgaagaaac aattacccca tggaattttg aagaagttgt
     5941 cgataaaggt gcttcagctc aatcatttat tgaacgcatg acaaactttg ataaaaatct
     6001 tccaaatgaa aaagtactac caaaacatag tttgctttat gagtatttta cggtttataa
     6061 cgaattgaca aaggtcaaat atgttactga aggaatgcga aaaccagcat ttctttcagg
     6121 tgaacagaag aaagccattg ttgatttact cttcaaaaca aatcgaaaag taaccgttaa
     6181 gcaattaaaa gaagattatt tcaaaaaaat agaatgtttt gatagtgttg aaatttcagg
     6241 agttgaagat agatttaatg cttcattagg tacctaccat gatttgctaa aaattattaa
     6301 agataaagat tttttggata atgaagaaaa tgaagatatc ttagaggata ttgttttaac
     6361 attgacctta tttgaagata gggagatgat tgaggaaaga cttaaaacat atgctcacct
     6421 ctttgatgat aaggtgatga aacagcttaa acgtcgccgt tatactggtt ggggacgttt
     6481 gtctcgaaaa ttgattaatg gtattaggga taagcaatct ggcaaaacaa tattagattt
     6541 tttgaaatca gatggttttg ccaatcgcaa ttttatgcag ctgatccatg atgatagttt
     6601 gacatttaaa gaagacattc aaaaagcaca agtgtctgga caaggcgata gtttacatga
     6661 acatattgca aatttagctg gtagccctgc tattaaaaaa ggtattttac agactgtaaa
     6721 agttgttgat gaattggtca aagtaatggg gcggcataag ccagaaaata tcgttattga
     6781 aatggcacgt gaaaatcaga caactcaaaa gggccagaaa aattcgcgag agcgtatgaa
     6841 acgaatcgaa gaaggtatca aagaattagg aagtcagatt cttaaagagc atcctgttga
     6901 aaatactcaa ttgcaaaatg aaaagctcta tctctattat ctccaaaatg gaagagacat
     6961 gtatgtggac caagaattag atattaatcg tttaagtgat tatgatgtcg atcacattgt
     7021 tccacaaagt ttccttaaag acgattcaat agacaataag gtcttaacgc gttctgataa
     7081 aaatcgtggt aaatcggata acgttccaag tgaagaagta gtcaaaaaga tgaaaaacta
     7141 ttggagacaa cttctaaacg ccaagttaat cactcaacgt aagtttgata atttaacgaa
     7201 agctgaacgt ggaggtttga gtgaacttga taaagctggt tttatcaaac gccaattggt
     7261 tgaaactcgc caaatcacta agcatgtggc acaaattttg gatagtcgca tgaatactaa
     7321 atacgatgaa aatgataaac ttattcgaga ggttaaagtg attaccttaa aatctaaatt
     7381 agtttctgac ttccgaaaag atttccaatt ctataaagta cgtgagatta acaattacca
     7441 tcatgcccat gatgcgtatc taaatgccgt cgttggaact gctttgatta agaaatatcc
     7501 aaaacttgaa tcggagtttg tctatggtga ttataaagtt tatgatgttc gtaaaatgat
     7561 tgctaagtct gagcaagaaa taggcaaagc aaccgcaaaa tatttctttt actctaatat
     7621 catgaacttc ttcaaaacag aaattacact tgcaaatgga gagattcgca aacgccctct
     7681 aatcgaaact aatggggaaa ctggagaaat tgtctgggat aaagggcgag attttgccac
     7741 agtgcgcaaa gtattgtcca tgccccaagt caatattgtc aagaaaacag aagtacagac
     7801 aggcggattc tccaaggagt caattttacc aaaaagaaat tcggacaagc ttattgctcg
     7861 taaaaaagac tgggatccaa aaaaatatgg tggttttgat agtccaacgg tagcttattc
     7921 agtcctagtg gttgctaagg tggaaaaagg gaaatcgaag aagttaaaat ccgttaaaga
     7981 gttactaggg atcacaatta tggaaagaag ttcctttgaa aaaaatccga ttgacttttt
     8041 agaagctaaa ggatataagg aagttaaaaa agacttaatc attaaactac ctaaatatag
     8101 tctttttgag ttagaaaacg gtcgtaaacg gatgctggct agtgccggag aattacaaaa
     8161 aggaaatgag ctggctctgc caagcaaata tgtgaatttt ttatatttag ctagtcatta
     8221 tgaaaagttg aagggtagtc cagaagataa cgaacaaaaa caattgtttg tggagcagca
     8281 taagcattat ttagatgaga ttattgagca aatcagtgaa ttttctaagc gtgttatttt
     8341 agcagatgcc aatttagata aagttcttag tgcatataac aaacatagag acaaaccaat
     8401 acgtgaacaa gcagaaaata ttattcattt atttacgttg acgaatcttg gagctcccgc
     8461 tgcttttaaa tattttgata caacaattga tcgtaaacga tatacgtcta caaaagaagt
     8521 tttagatgcc actcttatcc atcaatccat cactggtctt tatgaaacac gcattgattt
     8581 gagtcagcta ggaggtgact gaccggctga taaatttctt tgaatttctc cttgattatt
     8641 tgttataaaa gttataaaat aatcttgttg gaaccattca aaacagcata gcaagttaaa
     8701 ataaggctag tccgttatca acttgaaaaa gtggcaccga gtcggtgctt tttttgatac
     8761 ttctattcta ctctgactgc aaaccaaaaa aacaagcgct ttcaaaacgc ttgttttatc
     8821 atttttaggg aaattaatct cttaatcctt ttatcattct acatttaggc gctgccatct
     8881 tgggacaatg aaaacgttag tcatggcgcg ccttgacggc tagctcagtc ctaggtacag
     8941 tgctagctaa ttgcgtatgc gatgccatgt tttagagcta tgctgttttg aatggtccca
     9001 aaacctgcag acaagcccgg ccggcctaag gcgatgcccc ctcgacctcg atcagggagg
     9061 cgttcaggac gactcacaaa gaaagccggg caatgcccgg ctttttccac gcctcctggg
     9121 ctgacttcag gtgctacatt tgaagagata aattgcactg aaatctagag cggttgcggc
     9181 cgcaaaaaaa caagcgcttt caaaacgctt gttttatcat ttttagggaa attatgtgat
     9241 ccgtagcggt tttcaaaatt tgcaaccagg aatgaattac tatccctttt atcaagaagc
     9301 gcaaaagaaa aacgaaatga tacaccaatc agtgcaaaaa aagatataat gggagataag
     9361 acggttcgtg ttcgtgctga cttgcaccat atcataaaaa tcgaaacagc aaagaatggc
     9421 ggaaacgtaa aagaagttat ggaaataaga cttagaagca aacttaagag tgtgttgata
     9481 gtgcagtatc ttaaaatttt gtataatagg aattgaagtt aaattagatg ctaaaaattt
     9541 gtaattaaga aggagtgatt acatgaacaa aaatataaaa tattctcaaa actttttaac
     9601 gagtgaaaaa gtactcaacc aaataataaa acaattgaat ttaaaagaaa ccgataccgt
     9661 ttacgaaatt ggaacaggta aagggcattt aacgacgaaa ctggctaaaa taagtaaaca
     9721 ggtaacgtct attgaattag acagtcatct attcaactta tcgtcagaaa aattaaaact
     9781 gaatactcgt gtcactttaa ttcaccaaga tattctacag tttcaattcc ctaacaaaca
     9841 gaggtataaa attgttggga gtattcctta ccatttaagc acacaaatta ttaaaaaagt
     9901 ggtttttgaa agccatgcgt ctgacatcta tctgattgtt gaagaaggat tctacaagcg
     9961 taccttggat attcaccgaa cactagggtt gctcttgcac actcaagtct cgattcagca
    10021 attgcttaag ctgccagcgg aatgctttca tcctaaacca aaagtaaaca gtgtcttaat
    10081 aaaacttacc cgccatacca cagatgttcc agataaatat tggaagctat atacgtactt
    10141 tgtttcaaaa tgggtcaatc gagaatatcg tcaactgttt actaaaaatc agtttcatca
    10201 agcaatgaaa cacgccaaag taaacaattt aagtaccgtt acttatgagc aagtattgtc
    10261 tatttttaat agttatctat tatttaacgg gaggaaataa ttctatgagt cgcttttgta
    10321 aatttggaaa gttacacgtt actaaaggga atgtagataa attattaggt atactactga
    10381 cagcttccaa ggagctaaag aggtccctag cgctcttatc atggggaagc tcggatcata
    10441 tgcaagacaa aataaactcg caacagcact tggagaaatg ggacgaatcg agaaaaccct
    10501 ctttacgctg gattacatat ctaataaagc cgtaaggaga cgggttcaaa aaggtttaaa
    10561 taaaggagaa gcaatcaatg cattagctag aactatattt tttggacaac gtggagaatt
    10621 tagagaacgt gctctccaag accagttaca aagagctagt gcactaaaca taattattaa
    10681 cgctataagt gtgtggaaca ctgtatatat ggaaaaagcc gtagaagaat taaaagcaag
    10741 aggagaattt agagaagatt taatgccata tgcgtggccg ttaggatggg aacatatcaa
    10801 ttttcttgga gaatacaaat ttgaaggatt acatgacact gggcaaatga atttacgtcc
    10861 tttacgtata aaagagccgt tttattctta atataacggc tctttttata gaaaaaatcc
    10921 ttagcgtggt ttttttccga aatgctggcg gtaccccaag aattagaaat gagtagatca
    10981 aattattcac gaatagaatc aggaaaatca gatccaacca taaaaacact agaacaaatt
    11041 gcaaagttaa ctaactcaac gctagtagtg gatttaatcc caaatgagcc aacagaacca
    11101 gagccagaaa cagaatcaga acaagtaaca ttggatttag aaatggaaga agaaaaaagc
    11161 aatgacttcg tgtgaataat gcacgaaatc gttgcttatt tttttttaaa agcggtatac
    11221 tagatataac gaaacaacga actgaataga aacgaaaaaa gagccatgac acatttataa
    11281 aatgtttgac gacattttat aaatgcatag cccgataaga ttgccaaacc aacgcttatc
    11341 agttagtcag atgaactctt ccctcgtaag aagttattta attaactttg tttgaagacg
    11401 gtatataacc gtactatcat tatataggga aatcagagag ttttcaagta tctaagctac
    11461 tgaatttaag aattgttaag caatcaatcg gaaatcgttt gattgctttt tttgtattca
    11521 tttatagaag gtggagtttg tatgaatcat gatgaatgta aaacttatat aaaaaatagt
    11581 ttattggaga taagaaaatt agcaaatatc tatacactag aaacgtttaa gaaagagtta
    11641 gaaaagagaa atatctactt agaaacaaaa tcagataagt atttttcttc ggagggggaa
    11701 gattatatat ataagttaat agaaaataac aaaataattt attcgattag tggaaaaaaa
    11761 ttgacttata aaggaaaaaa atctttttca aaacatgcaa tattgaaaca gttgaatgaa
    11821 aaagcaaacc aagttaatta aacaacctat tttataggat ttataggaaa ggagaacagc
    11881 tgaatgaata tcccttttgt tgtagaaact gtgcttcatg acggcttgtt aaagtacaaa
    11941 tttaaaaata gtaaaattcg ctcaatcact accaagccag gtaaaagcaa aggggctatt
    12001 tttgcgtatc gctcaaaatc aagcatgatt ggcggtcgtg gtgttgttct gacttccgag
    12061 gaagcgattc aagaaaatca agatacattt acacattgga cacccaacgt ttatcgttat
    12121 ggaacgtatg cagacgaaaa ccgttcatac acgaaaggac attctgaaaa caatttaaga
    12181 caaatcaata ccttctttat tgattttgat attcacacgg caaaagaaac tatttcagca
    12241 agcgatattt taacaaccgc tattgattta ggttttatgc ctactatgat tatcaaatct
    12301 gataaaggtt atcaagcata ttttgtttta gaaacgccag tctatgtgac ttcaaaatca
    12361 gaatttaaat ctgtcaaagc agccaaaata atttcgcaaa atatccgaga atattttgga
    12421 aagtctttgc cagttgatct aacgtgtaat cattttggta ttgctcgcat accaagaacg
    12481 gacaatgtag aattttttga tcctaattac cgttattctt tcaaagaatg gcaagattgg
    12541 tctttcaaac aaacagataa taagggcttt actcgttcaa gtctaacggt tttaagcggt
    12601 acagaaggca aaaaacaagt agatgaaccc tggtttaatc tcttattgca cgaaacgaaa
    12661 ttttcaggag aaaagggttt aatagggcgt aataacgtca tgtttaccct ctctttagcc
    12721 tactttagtt caggctattc aatcgaaacg tgcgaatata atatgtttga gtttaataat
    12781 cgattagatc aacccttaga agaaaaagaa gtaatcaaaa ttgttagaag tgcctattca
    12841 gaaaactatc aaggggctaa tagggaatac attaccattc tttgcaaagc ttgggtatca
    12901 agtgatttaa ccagtaaaga tttatttgtc cgtcaagggt ggtttaaatt caagaaaaaa
    12961 agaagcgaac gtcaacgtgt tcatttgtca gaatggaaag aagatttaat ggcttatatt
    13021 agcgaaaaaa gcgatgtata caagccttat ttagtgacga ccaaaaaaga gattagagaa
    13081 gtgctaggca ttcctgaacg gacattagat aaattgctga aggtactgaa ggcgaatcag
    13141 gaaattttct ttaagattaa accaggaaga aatggtggca ttcaacttgc tagtgttaaa
    13201 tcattgttgc tatcgatcat taaagtaaaa aaagaagaaa aagaaagcta tataaaggcg
    13261 ctgacaaatt cttttgactt agagcataca ttcattcaag agactttaaa caagctagca
    13321 gaacgcccta aaacggacac acaactcgat ttgtttagct atgatacagg ctgaaaataa
    13381 aacccgcact atgccattac atttatatct atgatacgtg tttgtttttt ctttgctgtt
    13441 tagcgaatga ttagcagaaa tatacagagt aagattttaa ttaattatta gggggagaag
    13501 gagagagtag cccgaaaact tttagttggc ttggactgaa cgaagtgagg gaaaggctac
    13561 taaaacgtcg aggggcagtg agagcgaagc gaacacttga ttttttaatt ttctatcttt
    13621 tataggtcat tagagtatac ttatttgtcc tataaactat ttagcagcat aatagattta
    13681 ttgaataggt catttaagtt gagcatatta gaggaggaaa atcttggaga aatatttgaa
    13741 gaacccgatt acatggattg gattagttct tgtggttacg tggtttttaa ctaaaagtag
    13801 tgaatttttg atttttggtg tgtgtgtctt gttgttagta tttgctagtc aaagtgatta
    13861 aatagaattc cggatgagca ttcatcaggc gggcaagaat gtgaataaag gccggataaa
    13921 acttgtgctt atttttcttt acggtcttta aaaaggccgt aatatccagc tgaacggtct
    13981 ggttataggt acattgagca actgactgaa atgcctcaaa atgttcttta cgatgccatt
    14041 gggatatatc aacggtggta tatccagtga tttttttctc cattttagct tccttagctc
    14101 ctgaaaatct cgataactca aaaaatacgc ccggtagtga tcttatttca ttatggtgaa
    14161 agttggaacc tcttacgtgc cgatcaacgt ctcattttcg ccaaaagttg gcccagggct
    14221 tcccggtatc aacagggaca ccaggattta tttattctgc gaagtgatct tccgtcacag
    14281 gtatttattc ggcgcaaagt gcgtcgggtg atgctgccaa cttactgatt tagtgtatga
    14341 tggtgttttt gaggtgctcc agtggcttct gtttctatca gctgtccctc ctgttcagct
    14401 actgacgggg tggtgcgtaa cggcaaaagc accgccggac atcagcgcta gcggagtgta
    14461 tactggctta ctatgttggc actgatgagg gtgtcagtga agtgcttcat gtggcaggag
    14521 aaaaaaggct gcaccggtgc gtcagcagaa tatgtgatac aggatatatt ccgcttcctc
    14581 gctcactgac tcgctacgct cggtcgttcg actgcggcga gcggaaatgg cttacgaacg
    14641 gggcggagat ttcctggaag atgccaggaa gatacttaac agggaagtga gagggccgcg
    14701 gcaaagccgt ttttccatag gctccgcccc cctgacaagc atcacgaaat ctgacgctca
    14761 aatcagtggt ggcgaaaccc gacaggacta taaagatacc aggcgtttcc ccctggcggc
    14821 tccctcgtgc gctctcctgt tcctgccttt cggtttaccg gtgtcattcc gctgttatgg
    14881 ccgcgtttgt ctcattccac gcctgacact cagttccggg taggcagttc gctccaagct
    14941 ggactgtatg cacgaacccc ccgttcagtc cgaccgctgc gccttatccg gtaactatcg
    15001 tcttgagtcc aacccggaaa gacatgcaaa agcaccactg gcagcagcca ctggtaattg
    15061 atttagagga gttagtcttg aagtcatgcg ccggttaagg ctaaactgaa aggacaagtt
    15121 ttggtgactg cgctcctcca agccagttac ctcggttcaa agagttggta gctcagagaa
    15181 ccttcgaaaa accgccctgc aaggcggttt tttcgttttc agagcaagag attacgcgca
    15241 gaccaaaacg atctcaagaa gatcatctta ttaatcagat aaaatatttc tagccaatac
    15301 gcaaaccgcc tctccccgcg cgttggccga ttcattaatg cagctggcac ga
//
