# Supplementary material for: Heterologous Cas9 and non-homologous end joining as a Potentially Organism-Agnostic Knockout (POAK) system in bacteria
Source: bioRxiv preprint, doi:10.1101/601971, version 2 (2021-10-06)
Supplement: Plasmid Sequences [file 601971_file03.zip › SuppFileA1/IP_291.gb]

LOCUS       IP_291                 15352 bp ds-DNA     circular     05-JAN-2019
DEFINITION  gpPOAKgalKw10.
ACCESSION   urn.local...2k-9z01nbh
KEYWORDS    .
SOURCE      
  ORGANISM  .
FEATURES             Location/Qualifiers
     misc_feature    complement(1..80)
                     /ApEinfo_revcolor="#b4abac"
                     /ApEinfo_fwdcolor="#b4abac"
                     /label="Backbone"
     misc_feature    complement(28..33)
                     /ApEinfo_revcolor="#ff9ccd"
                     /ApEinfo_fwdcolor="#ff9ccd"
                     /label="-35"
     terminator      complement(37..80)
                     /ApEinfo_revcolor="#84b0dc"
                     /ApEinfo_fwdcolor="#84b0dc"
                     /label="rrnB_T1_terminator"
     misc_feature    complement(81..88)
                     /ApEinfo_revcolor="#7ea7d8"
                     /ApEinfo_fwdcolor="#7ea7d8"
                     /label="PacI"
     misc_feature    complement(129..1085)
                     /ApEinfo_revcolor="#85dae9"
                     /ApEinfo_fwdcolor="#85dae9"
                     /label="Ku_MYCS2_pcc7002 optimized"
     misc_feature    complement(342..347)
                     /Recognition_pattern="GAAGAC(2/6)"
                     /annotation_group="GAAGAC"
                     /label="BbsI"
                     /note="Geneious type: restriction site"
     misc_feature    847..852
                     /Recognition_pattern="GCGATG(10/14)"
                     /annotation_group="GCGATG"
                     /label="BtgZI"
                     /note="Geneious type: restriction site"
     misc_feature    complement(1008..1013)
                     /Recognition_pattern="GAAGAC(2/6)"
                     /annotation_group="GAAGAC"
                     /label="BbsI"
                     /note="Geneious type: restriction site"
     misc_feature    complement(1086..1100)
                     /ApEinfo_revcolor="#ff0087"
                     /ApEinfo_fwdcolor="#ff0087"
                     /label="RBS"
     misc_feature    complement(1107..3395)
                     /ApEinfo_revcolor="#b1ff67"
                     /ApEinfo_fwdcolor="#b1ff67"
                     /label="LigD_MYCS2"
     misc_feature    complement(1589..1594)
                     /Recognition_pattern="GCGATG(10/14)"
                     /annotation_group="GCGATG"
                     /label="BtgZI"
                     /note="Geneious type: restriction site"
     misc_feature    complement(2303..2305)
                     /ApEinfo_revcolor="#d6b295"
                     /ApEinfo_fwdcolor="#d6b295"
                     /label="BsmBI site"
     misc_feature    complement(2327..2332)
                     /Recognition_pattern="ACCTGC(4/8)"
                     /annotation_group="ACCTGC"
                     /label="BspMI, BfuAI"
                     /note="Geneious type: restriction site"
     misc_feature    complement(2386..2397)
                     /ApEinfo_revcolor="#faac61"
                     /ApEinfo_fwdcolor="#faac61"
                     /label="BsmBI Site"
     misc_feature    complement(2692..2697)
                     /Recognition_pattern="GAAGAC(2/6)"
                     /annotation_group="GAAGAC"
                     /label="BbsI"
                     /note="Geneious type: restriction site"
     misc_feature    3264..3270
                     /Recognition_pattern="CACCTGC(4/8)"
                     /annotation_group="CACCTGC"
                     /label="AarI"
                     /note="Geneious type: restriction site"
     misc_feature    3265..3270
                     /Recognition_pattern="ACCTGC(4/8)"
                     /annotation_group="ACCTGC"
                     /label="BspMI, BfuAI"
                     /note="Geneious type: restriction site"
     misc_feature    complement(3396..3410)
                     /ApEinfo_revcolor="#ff0087"
                     /ApEinfo_fwdcolor="#ff0087"
                     /label="RBS"
     misc_feature    complement(3413..3490)
                     /ApEinfo_revcolor="#ffef86"
                     /ApEinfo_fwdcolor="#ffef86"
                     /label="tetA promoter element"
     misc_feature    3420..3426
                     /ApEinfo_revcolor="#b1ff67"
                     /ApEinfo_fwdcolor="#b1ff67"
                     /label="-35 Pr1"
     misc_feature    complement(3421..3441)
                     /ApEinfo_revcolor="#d6b295"
                     /ApEinfo_fwdcolor="#d6b295"
                     /label="O2"
     misc_feature    3439
                     /ApEinfo_revcolor="#d6b295"
                     /ApEinfo_fwdcolor="#d6b295"
                     /label="tetA tss"
     misc_feature    3441..3446
                     /ApEinfo_revcolor="#84b0dc"
                     /ApEinfo_fwdcolor="#84b0dc"
                     /label="-35 Pr2"
     misc_feature    3444..3449
                     /ApEinfo_revcolor="#85dae9"
                     /ApEinfo_fwdcolor="#85dae9"
                     /label="-10 Pr1"
     misc_feature    complement(3445..3450)
                     /ApEinfo_revcolor="#ffef86"
                     /ApEinfo_fwdcolor="#ffef86"
                     /label="-10 Pa"
     misc_feature    complement(3451..3469)
                     /ApEinfo_revcolor="#f8d3a9"
                     /ApEinfo_fwdcolor="#f8d3a9"
                     /label="O1"
     misc_feature    3464..3469
                     /ApEinfo_revcolor="#d59687"
                     /ApEinfo_fwdcolor="#d59687"
                     /label="-10 Pr2"
     misc_feature    complement(3468..3474)
                     /ApEinfo_revcolor="#85dae9"
                     /ApEinfo_fwdcolor="#85dae9"
                     /label="-35 Pa"
     misc_feature    3476
                     /ApEinfo_revcolor="#9eafd2"
                     /ApEinfo_fwdcolor="#9eafd2"
                     /label="tetR TSS"
     gene            3491..4117
                     /ApEinfo_revcolor="#ffef86"
                     /ApEinfo_fwdcolor="#ffef86"
                     /label="tetR"
     misc_feature    complement(3770..3775)
                     /Recognition_pattern="GCGATG(10/14)"
                     /annotation_group="GCGATG"
                     /label="BtgZI"
                     /note="Geneious type: restriction site"
     misc_feature    3774..3779
                     /Recognition_pattern="GCGATG(10/14)"
                     /annotation_group="GCGATG"
                     /label="BtgZI"
                     /note="Geneious type: restriction site"
     PCR_primer      3907..3931
                     /ApEinfo_revcolor="#85dae9"
                     /ApEinfo_fwdcolor="#85dae9"
                     /label="GCATTTTACTTTAGGTTGCGTATTG"
     source          4118..4684
                     /ApEinfo_revcolor="#b1ff67"
                     /ApEinfo_fwdcolor="#b1ff67"
     terminator      4138..4225
                     /ApEinfo_revcolor="#9eafd2"
                     /ApEinfo_fwdcolor="#9eafd2"
                     /label="rrnBT2 term"
     primer_bind     complement(4213..4235)
                     /Pair_Dimer_Tm="None"
                     /Product_Size=11075
                     /Mismatches=0
                     /Extension="CACCACAGCTCTTCG"
                     /created_by="primer3"
                     /annotation_group="1010511167457982922975-f841-4646-8186-d
                     5585775c092"
                     /%GC="47.8"
                     /Tm="63.0"
                     /Hairpin_Tm="45.3"
                     /Self_Dimer_Tm="17.6"
                     /Sequence="GCTAGCAGAGTTTGTAGAAACGC"
                     /label="IP_P_625"
     Junction        4234
                     /Reads_using=2
                     /Reads_supporting_discovery=2
                     /Junction_Type="Rearrangement (inversion)"
                     /Rearrangement_Distance=250
                     /Junction_Source="11118-"
                     /Junction_Destination="10868+"
                     /ID="junction 2"
                     /label="junction 2"
     Junction        4235
                     /Reads_using=2
                     /Reads_supporting_discovery=2
                     /Junction_Type="Rearrangement (inversion)"
                     /Rearrangement_Distance=250
                     /Junction_Source="11117+"
                     /Junction_Destination="10867-"
                     /ID="junction 1"
                     /label="junction 1"
     misc_feature    <4236..>4483
                     /Source="referenceToDocument: urn:local:.:1a-71ucs8c"
                     /label="enolase promoter (concatenated sequence 2)
                     (reversed)"
                     /note="Geneious type: Concatenated sequence"
     misc_feature    4236..4255
                     /created_by="primer3"
                     /%GC="50.0"
                     /Tm="58.4"
                     /Hairpin_Tm="None"
                     /Self_Dimer_Tm="None"
                     /Pair_Dimer_Tm="None"
                     /Sequence="AAACGTAACCTCCTCCTCGT"
                     /Product_Size=248
                     /annotation_group="1703314583716186a65d069-180f-49c5-8f08-
                     0d69dcbbd9f7enolase promoter (reversed)"
                     /Extension="CACCACAGCTCTTCGAGC"
                     /label="248 R"
                     /note="Geneious type: primer_bind_reverse"
     misc_feature    4236..4255
                     /Pair_Dimer_Tm="None"
                     /Product_Size=248
                     /Mismatches=0
                     /Extension="CACCACAGCTCTTCGAGC"
                     /created_by="primer3"
                     /annotation_group="2905217782194766de3379f-ad61-474f-9de7-
                     afc437461551"
                     /%GC="50.0"
                     /Tm="61.7"
                     /Hairpin_Tm="None"
                     /Self_Dimer_Tm="None"
                     /Sequence="AAACGTAACCTCCTCCTCGT"
                     /label="IP_P_622"
                     /note="Geneious type: primer_bind_reverse"
     source          <4236..>4483
                     /organism="Weissella confusa"
                     /mol_type="genomic DNA"
                     /strain="DSM 20196"
                     /isolation_source="fermented sausages"
                     /culture_collection="DSM:20196"
                     /db_xref="taxon:1583"
                     /collection_date=1969
     motif1          complement(4306..4334)
                     /Mismatches=4
                     /%_Identity="86.20689655172414"
                     /Motif="TTGACAN(17)TATAAT"
                     /annotation_group="Sig70: 139,781 <- 139,809"
                     /label="Sig70"
     motif1          4410..4438
                     /Mismatches=4
                     /%_Identity="86.20689655172414"
                     /Motif="TTGACAN(17)TATAAT"
                     /annotation_group="Sig70: 139,885 -> 139,913"
                     /label="Sig70"
     motif1          complement(4436..4464)
                     /Mismatches=4
                     /%_Identity="86.20689655172414"
                     /Motif="TTGACAN(17)TATAAT"
                     /annotation_group="Sig70: 139,911 <- 139,939"
                     /label="Sig70"
     primer_bind     complement(4455..4483)
                     /created_by="primer3"
                     /%GC="27.6"
                     /Tm="57.4"
                     /Hairpin_Tm="36.1"
                     /Self_Dimer_Tm="None"
                     /Pair_Dimer_Tm="None"
                     /Sequence="ACTTGTTTTAAAAGTATAGTTATCTGGGA"
                     /Product_Size=248
                     /annotation_group="170331402072391a6c83395-d92a-4cd7-9000-
                     e09b7d394042enolase promoter (reversed)"
                     /Extension="CACCACAGCTCTTCGCTC"
                     /label="1 F"
     misc_feature    4484..4505
                     /Pair_Dimer_Tm="None"
                     /Product_Size=11075
                     /Mismatches=0
                     /Extension="CACCACAGCTCTTCG"
                     /created_by="primer3"
                     /annotation_group="10105061849288564c171b-88c3-4f99-ac0a-8
                     324cfc5e03b"
                     /%GC="40.9"
                     /Tm="59.1"
                     /Hairpin_Tm="None"
                     /Self_Dimer_Tm="None"
                     /Sequence="GAGGAGGCAAAAATGGATAAGA"
                     /label="IP_P_624"
                     /note="Geneious type: primer_bind_reverse"
     Junction        4484
                     /Reads_using=2
                     /Reads_supporting_discovery=2
                     /Junction_Type="Rearrangement (inversion)"
                     /Rearrangement_Distance=250
                     /Junction_Source="10868-"
                     /Junction_Destination="11118+"
                     /ID="junction 2"
                     /label="junction 2"
     Junction        4485
                     /Reads_using=2
                     /Reads_supporting_discovery=2
                     /Junction_Type="Rearrangement (inversion)"
                     /Rearrangement_Distance=250
                     /Junction_Source="10867+"
                     /Junction_Destination="11117-"
                     /ID="junction 1"
                     /label="junction 1"
     CDS             4496..4684
                     /ApEinfo_revcolor="#ff9ccd"
                     /ApEinfo_fwdcolor="#ff9ccd"
                     /label="cas9"
     CDS             4685..8602
                     /ApEinfo_revcolor="#ff9ccd"
                     /ApEinfo_fwdcolor="#ff9ccd"
                     /label="cas9"
     source          4685..9026
                     /ApEinfo_revcolor="#b1ff67"
                     /ApEinfo_fwdcolor="#b1ff67"
     misc_feature    4820..4825
                     /Recognition_pattern="GAAGAC(2/6)"
                     /annotation_group="GAAGAC"
                     /label="BbsI"
                     /note="Geneious type: restriction site"
     misc_feature    complement(5573..5578)
                     /Recognition_pattern="ACCTGC(4/8)"
                     /annotation_group="ACCTGC"
                     /label="BspMI, BfuAI"
                     /note="Geneious type: restriction site"
     misc_feature    5766..5771
                     /Recognition_pattern="GAAGAC(2/6)"
                     /annotation_group="GAAGAC"
                     /label="BbsI"
                     /note="Geneious type: restriction site"
     misc_feature    5774..5779
                     /Recognition_pattern="GAAGAC(2/6)"
                     /annotation_group="GAAGAC"
                     /label="BbsI"
                     /note="Geneious type: restriction site"
     misc_feature    6611..6616
                     /Recognition_pattern="GAAGAC(2/6)"
                     /annotation_group="GAAGAC"
                     /label="BbsI"
                     /note="Geneious type: restriction site"
     misc_feature    8527..8551
                     /label="/ApEinfo_revcolor=#84b0dc
                     /ApEinfo_fwdcolor=#84b0dc"
     promoter        8607..8660
                     /ApEinfo_revcolor="#b4abac"
                     /ApEinfo_fwdcolor="#b4abac"
                     /label="tracrRNA promoter"
     precursor_RNA   8667..8755
                     /ApEinfo_revcolor="#75c6a9"
                     /ApEinfo_fwdcolor="#75c6a9"
                     /label="tracrRNA precursor"
     terminator      8734..8755
                     /ApEinfo_revcolor="#b4abac"
                     /ApEinfo_fwdcolor="#b4abac"
                     /label="tracrRNA terminator"
     terminator      complement(8786..8827)
                     /ApEinfo_revcolor="#9eafd2"
                     /ApEinfo_fwdcolor="#9eafd2"
     promoter        8884..8948
                     /ApEinfo_revcolor="#b4abac"
                     /ApEinfo_fwdcolor="#b4abac"
                     /label="J23100 promoter"
     misc_feature    8949..8967
                     /Original_Bases="GAGACCGACTGAGGTCTC"
                     /label="GAGACCGACTGAGGTCTC"
                     /note="Geneious type: Editing History Replacement"
     misc_RNA        complement(<8949..>8968)
                     /created_by="isaacnplant"
                     /Color="#33ffff"
                     /modified_by="isaacnplant"
                     /label="IP_P_995"
     misc_RNA        <8949..8968
                     /created_by="isaacnplant"
                     /Color="#0077ee"
                     /modified_by="isaacnplant"
                     /label="IP_P_994"
     misc_RNA        8949..8968
                     /created_by="isaacnplant"
                     /label="wc_galk10"
     misc_feature    8969..9004
                     /ApEinfo_revcolor="#c6c9d1"
                     /ApEinfo_fwdcolor="#c6c9d1"
                     /label="repeat"
     misc_feature    9003..9008
                     /Recognition_pattern="ACCTGC(4/8)"
                     /annotation_group="ACCTGC"
                     /label="BspMI, BfuAI"
                     /note="Geneious type: restriction site"
     misc_feature    9031..9036
                     /Recognition_pattern="GCGATG(10/14)"
                     /annotation_group="GCGATG"
                     /label="BtgZI"
                     /note="Geneious type: restriction site"
     misc_feature    complement(9176..9183)
                     /ApEinfo_revcolor="#7ea7d8"
                     /ApEinfo_fwdcolor="#7ea7d8"
                     /label="NotI"
     misc_feature    9184..9233
                     /ApEinfo_revcolor="#b1ff67"
                     /ApEinfo_fwdcolor="#b1ff67"
                     /label="Homologous Recombination Cas9"
     misc_feature    9184..9233
                     /ApEinfo_revcolor="#b7e6d7"
                     /ApEinfo_fwdcolor="#b7e6d7"
                     /label="MCS"
     misc_feature    9184..9233
                     /ApEinfo_revcolor="#75c6a9"
                     /ApEinfo_fwdcolor="#75c6a9"
                     /label="MCS"
     misc_feature    9184..9225
                     /ApEinfo_revcolor="#85dae9"
                     /ApEinfo_fwdcolor="#85dae9"
                     /label="terminator"
     source          9234..15293
                     /ApEinfo_revcolor="#85dae9"
                     /ApEinfo_fwdcolor="#85dae9"
     Junction        9302^9303
                     /Reads_using=3
                     /Reads_supporting_discovery=3
                     /Junction_Type="Insertion"
                     /Insertion_Size=3
                     /Insertion="ACA"
                     /ID="junction 1"
                     /label="ACA"
     CDS             9563..10300
                     /ApEinfo_revcolor="#b1ff67"
                     /ApEinfo_fwdcolor="#b1ff67"
                     /label="ErR frame 2"
     CDS             10421..10891
                     /ApEinfo_revcolor="#d59687"
                     /ApEinfo_fwdcolor="#d59687"
                     /label="Rep1"
     misc_feature    complement(10537..10542)
                     /Recognition_pattern="CGTCTC(1/5)"
                     /annotation_group="CGTCTC"
                     /label="BsmBI"
                     /note="Geneious type: restriction site"
     misc_feature    11394..11399
                     /Recognition_pattern="GAAGAC(2/6)"
                     /annotation_group="GAAGAC"
                     /label="BbsI"
                     /note="Geneious type: restriction site"
     CDS             11884..13374
                     /ApEinfo_revcolor="#b7e6d7"
                     /ApEinfo_fwdcolor="#b7e6d7"
                     /label="Rep2"
     misc_feature    13031..13036
                     /Recognition_pattern="GCGATG(10/14)"
                     /annotation_group="GCGATG"
                     /label="BtgZI"
                     /note="Geneious type: restriction site"
     gene            complement(13868..14083)
                     /ApEinfo_revcolor="#9eafd2"
                     /ApEinfo_fwdcolor="#9eafd2"
                     /label="CAT/CamR (659 - 444)"
     misc_feature    14188..14193
                     /Recognition_pattern="CGTCTC(1/5)"
                     /annotation_group="CGTCTC"
                     /label="BsmBI"
                     /note="Geneious type: restriction site"
     rep_origin      14445..15284
                     /ApEinfo_revcolor="#c6c9d1"
                     /ApEinfo_fwdcolor="#c6c9d1"
                     /label="p15A_origin"
     source          15294..15352
                     /ApEinfo_revcolor="#85dae9"
                     /ApEinfo_fwdcolor="#85dae9"
ORIGIN      
        1 gtcctactca ggagagcgtt caccgacaaa caacagataa aacgaaaggc ccagtctttc
       61 gactgagcct ttcgttttat ttaattaagt ttaaacacca tgcatcacga agcgggtcac
      121 tacttggttc acgatttctt cgcagcagcc tttttagcgg gcgctttctt tgcggtagac
      181 ttcttagccg ctgctttctt cgccggtgcc tttttggctg gtttactgtc cgatttgctt
      241 tccttagaat cagactcact gtcggaatca tccttcgaat cacttttacc tcccttccgt
      301 gctttgacgg aggcttccaa ctttgccagc aagtcggaca cgtcttccgt tccttcgtct
      361 aactcagctg gttgctcctc aacgctaaaa gcctctcctc cctcgagttt tgcttgtacc
      421 agctcccgta actgttcttg gtagtcgtca tggtacagat cgggtttgaa atcatcggtc
      481 atcgattcga cgacttggcc tgccatcttt aactcagcag gcttgatctg cacttcttta
      541 tccaggattg ggaagtcggg gtcccgaatt tcgtctggcc acagcagtgt gtgaatcatc
      601 atgacatccc gcttgctgaa gtcttttacc cgcagggctg cgagccggct tttgttccgc
      661 agggaaaagt gaacaatcgc aatccgatct gtctctgcca aggttttcgc gaggagaaca
      721 taagatttcg aggacttgga atccggttcc aggaagtacg acttatcgta cattaaagga
      781 tcgagttgtt ctgctggaat aaattcaaca acttcgatct cgcgactacg ctcctccggg
      841 agcgtcgcga tgtcctcatc ggtgatgact accatttgtc catcgtccga ttcgaaggct
      901 ttattgatgt cacgatattc gaccacctct ccgcaaactt cgcacacccg tttataccgg
      961 atccgtccat tatccttcgc atgtacttga tggaatttaa tgtcatggtc ttcggttgcg
     1021 gaataaacct tgaccggaac gtttacgagt ccgaatgcaa tgctcccttt ccagatactg
     1081 cgcatttttt tttcctcctt gtgtgattat tcccagacga cttcatcggg ggtcttatca
     1141 gggcgcaagc cgcgccaact gggctggcgc aagcggccat cactggtgcg ttcgctatag
     1201 cggacttcgc cgaccaattc cgggcggaca aaggtgacgc cgcgggcatc aaccttgggc
     1261 aggggggcgt taaacgggct ttcatcggta tgcagcggtt tcagcatatc tttcagcttg
     1321 ctcaattcct tttcggtaaa gccggtgcca acgcggccca caaactgcaa gccttcgggg
     1381 cctgggatac ccaagaccaa ggcaccgata ccactgctgc gccccccttc gccctggcgc
     1441 cacccaccga tcacaacttc ttgagtattc cagatcttat ccttgatcca gctgctgctg
     1501 cggcgaccgg gctgatacgt ggaatcccat tttttggcga cgacaccttc aaagcgcttc
     1561 ttccgaacat gttccatggc ttctgggcca tcgcccggca gttgatccgg aacgatcagg
     1621 cctccgccat cggccagcgc ttccaagatt tttcgtcgat ctgaatactt ggcccgcagc
     1681 agtgagcggc catccagcca caggatatca aacgcccaaa attccacccg cgtactccgc
     1741 gcgcgattct gcatctgccc aaagctcggc acaccggatt catccagcgc aaccgcctcg
     1801 ccatcgagga ccacatggtg ctcagcgaga tcggcagcga gagccttgaa ctgaggatat
     1861 tcccccgtga cttcgcggcc ggtccgcgag cggatctgga gttgcccatg atcagcatca
     1921 ataatgactc ggtacccatc ccatttaccc tcgaacgccc attgtttagc tttgtatttg
     1981 gccacggaac cctcagtggc gagcatcggg gcgaaatctt ccggccgagc gttcttttgg
     2041 tccttcatgc ggtgcgccag ccaattttta cccttagttt gaatgagagc gtaacgaccg
     2101 tccaccttct cgccatgcaa ggtcacaatg atttcgccgt gcgagtcatc tgggttatcc
     2161 agttcttccg gcacccggaa tttctcagtt tcgtaagaac cactgtccca aataaccatg
     2221 tctccggcgc catactcgcc tttggggatc gagccatgaa atgctaaata ctcgatgggg
     2281 tgatcttcgg tgtgcaccgc gagtcggttt tcggcagtgg tttcgggcag gttcttaggg
     2341 accgcgaaag acacgagcac accgtcgcgt tccaggcgga gatcgtagtg gagtcgacgt
     2401 gcatggtgtt cttgaatgac gaatttgtcg ttatttccgg ttttagggat ctccttagga
     2461 acgggctctg gggtcttgga agcgtcacgc atagaacggt aagtagtcag tttgtccgca
     2521 ataggtgcgt ccgcatcaag cggggccaag aggtcaccat actcatctaa ccggtccaaa
     2581 acctcgtcaa agcgcagatg acgaagttcg gggtctgcaa tttcatccca ggttcgggga
     2641 gctgccaccg tcgggtggtc gcggcctcga agggagtaag gcgcaatcgt cgtcttcgct
     2701 gcattgttct gactccagtc gaggaacacc tttccggcac gcagtgattt cgtcatggtt
     2761 gcagtaacca gttttggcat tgcctgttct aactgttgag caacccgccg tgccagcacc
     2821 gaggcgccgc ggctgctgat cggctcagcc aacggtacgt ataggtggag ccctttcgag
     2881 cccgacgtta gcgggtatgt ttctaaatcg agatcggtca taagcgcgcg gacttcgtga
     2941 gctatctcgc atagttgcgt catcgttacc ccctcacctg gatctaggtc gaacacaatc
     3001 cgggtagctg gtccctgatc gccatcctcg aagcgccatt gcggtacatg tacctcaagc
     3061 gaggcttgtt gtgccaccca ggctaacccc tccctcgtat tgataatggg gtacgttgtt
     3121 gtgccagatt tatgtgtaat actcccccgt tccaaccaac ttggtgccga tgaagccagt
     3181 tgtttctcaa agaacgcctc ctccgcgact ccatttggcc aacgttttcg tgtaacggga
     3241 cgtccggcaa tatgaggcac catcacctgc gcaatgctca aatagtaatc aaaaacctcg
     3301 gccttagtcg ttcctgtagc aggatatagg actttgtcgg ggttggttag tcggacgcgc
     3361 tcgtatcgct ccatacccca ggggtgtcta gccatttttt tttcctcctt gattcacttt
     3421 tctctatcac tgatagggag tggtaaaata actctatcaa tgatagagtg tcaacaaaaa
     3481 ttaggaatta atgatgtcta gattagataa aagtaaagtg attaacagcg cattagagct
     3541 gcttaatgag gtcggaatcg aaggtttaac aacccgtaaa ctcgcccaga agctaggtgt
     3601 agagcagcct acattgtatt ggcatgtaaa aaataagcgg gctttgctcg acgccttagc
     3661 cattgagatg ttagataggc accatactca cttttgccct ttagaagggg aaagctggca
     3721 agatttttta cgtaataacg ctaaaagttt tagatgtgct ttactaagtc atcgcgatgg
     3781 agcaaaagta catttaggta cacggcctac agaaaaacag tatgaaactc tcgaaaatca
     3841 attagccttt ttatgccaac aaggtttttc actagagaat gcattatatg cactcagcgc
     3901 tgtggggcat tttactttag gttgcgtatt ggaagatcaa gagcatcaag tcgctaaaga
     3961 agaaagggaa acacctacta ctgatagtat gccgccatta ttacgacaag ctatcgaatt
     4021 atttgatcac caaggtgcag agccagcctt cttattcggc cttgaattga tcatatgcgg
     4081 attagaaaaa caacttaaat gtgaaagtgg gtcttaagga agcaacggcc cggagggtgg
     4141 cgggcaggac gcccgccata aactgccagg catcaaatta agcagaaggc catcctgacg
     4201 gatggccttt ttgcgtttct acaaactctg ctagcaaacg taacctcctc ctcgttggtc
     4261 tgcttatgtt gtttatatat ataagtctac acaacattgc atgacataac agtcggggat
     4321 gtaacaaacg taaaacggaa tagttgcttc agagtaacga taagcgtttc acagacggtt
     4381 caaacaaaaa gcaagaaagc cgattaaatg caacataacg tgtgaattat gttacaatat
     4441 atgacaaggg atattcccag ataactatac ttttaaaaca agtgaggagg caaaaatgga
     4501 taagaaatac tcaataggct tagatatcgg cacaaatagc gtcggatggg cggtgatcac
     4561 tgatgaatat aaggttccgt ctaaaaagtt caaggttctg ggaaatacag accgccacag
     4621 tatcaaaaaa aatcttatag gggctctttt atttgacagt ggagagacag cggaagcgac
     4681 tcgactcaaa cggacagctc gtagaaggta tacacgtcgg aagaatcgta tttgttatct
     4741 acaggagatt ttttcaaatg agatggcgaa agtagatgat agtttctttc atcgacttga
     4801 agagtctttt ttggtggaag aagacaagaa gcatgaacgt catcctattt ttggaaatat
     4861 agtagatgaa gttgcttatc atgagaaata tccaactatc tatcatctgc gaaaaaaatt
     4921 ggtagattct actgataaag cggatttgcg cttaatctat ttggccttag cgcatatgat
     4981 taagtttcgt ggtcattttt tgattgaggg agatttaaat cctgataata gtgatgtgga
     5041 caaactattt atccagttgg tacaaaccta caatcaatta tttgaagaaa accctattaa
     5101 cgcaagtgga gtagatgcta aagcgattct ttctgcacga ttgagtaaat caagacgatt
     5161 agaaaatctc attgctcagc tccccggtga gaagaaaaat ggcttatttg ggaatctcat
     5221 tgctttgtca ttgggtttga cccctaattt taaatcaaat tttgatttgg cagaagatgc
     5281 taaattacag ctttcaaaag atacttacga tgatgattta gataatttat tggcgcaaat
     5341 tggagatcaa tatgctgatt tgtttttggc agctaagaat ttatcagatg ctattttact
     5401 ttcagatatc ctaagagtaa atactgaaat aactaaggct cccctatcag cttcaatgat
     5461 taaacgctac gatgaacatc atcaagactt gactctttta aaagctttag ttcgacaaca
     5521 acttccagaa aagtataaag aaatcttttt tgatcaatca aaaaacggat atgcaggtta
     5581 tattgatggg ggagctagcc aagaagaatt ttataaattt atcaaaccaa ttttagaaaa
     5641 aatggatggt actgaggaat tattggtgaa actaaatcgt gaagatttgc tgcgcaagca
     5701 acggaccttt gacaacggct ctattcccca tcaaattcac ttgggtgagc tgcatgctat
     5761 tttgagaaga caagaagact tttatccatt tttaaaagac aatcgtgaga agattgaaaa
     5821 aatcttgact tttcgaattc cttattatgt tggtccattg gcgcgtggca atagtcgttt
     5881 tgcatggatg actcggaagt ctgaagaaac aattacccca tggaattttg aagaagttgt
     5941 cgataaaggt gcttcagctc aatcatttat tgaacgcatg acaaactttg ataaaaatct
     6001 tccaaatgaa aaagtactac caaaacatag tttgctttat gagtatttta cggtttataa
     6061 cgaattgaca aaggtcaaat atgttactga aggaatgcga aaaccagcat ttctttcagg
     6121 tgaacagaag aaagccattg ttgatttact cttcaaaaca aatcgaaaag taaccgttaa
     6181 gcaattaaaa gaagattatt tcaaaaaaat agaatgtttt gatagtgttg aaatttcagg
     6241 agttgaagat agatttaatg cttcattagg tacctaccat gatttgctaa aaattattaa
     6301 agataaagat tttttggata atgaagaaaa tgaagatatc ttagaggata ttgttttaac
     6361 attgacctta tttgaagata gggagatgat tgaggaaaga cttaaaacat atgctcacct
     6421 ctttgatgat aaggtgatga aacagcttaa acgtcgccgt tatactggtt ggggacgttt
     6481 gtctcgaaaa ttgattaatg gtattaggga taagcaatct ggcaaaacaa tattagattt
     6541 tttgaaatca gatggttttg ccaatcgcaa ttttatgcag ctgatccatg atgatagttt
     6601 gacatttaaa gaagacattc aaaaagcaca agtgtctgga caaggcgata gtttacatga
     6661 acatattgca aatttagctg gtagccctgc tattaaaaaa ggtattttac agactgtaaa
     6721 agttgttgat gaattggtca aagtaatggg gcggcataag ccagaaaata tcgttattga
     6781 aatggcacgt gaaaatcaga caactcaaaa gggccagaaa aattcgcgag agcgtatgaa
     6841 acgaatcgaa gaaggtatca aagaattagg aagtcagatt cttaaagagc atcctgttga
     6901 aaatactcaa ttgcaaaatg aaaagctcta tctctattat ctccaaaatg gaagagacat
     6961 gtatgtggac caagaattag atattaatcg tttaagtgat tatgatgtcg atcacattgt
     7021 tccacaaagt ttccttaaag acgattcaat agacaataag gtcttaacgc gttctgataa
     7081 aaatcgtggt aaatcggata acgttccaag tgaagaagta gtcaaaaaga tgaaaaacta
     7141 ttggagacaa cttctaaacg ccaagttaat cactcaacgt aagtttgata atttaacgaa
     7201 agctgaacgt ggaggtttga gtgaacttga taaagctggt tttatcaaac gccaattggt
     7261 tgaaactcgc caaatcacta agcatgtggc acaaattttg gatagtcgca tgaatactaa
     7321 atacgatgaa aatgataaac ttattcgaga ggttaaagtg attaccttaa aatctaaatt
     7381 agtttctgac ttccgaaaag atttccaatt ctataaagta cgtgagatta acaattacca
     7441 tcatgcccat gatgcgtatc taaatgccgt cgttggaact gctttgatta agaaatatcc
     7501 aaaacttgaa tcggagtttg tctatggtga ttataaagtt tatgatgttc gtaaaatgat
     7561 tgctaagtct gagcaagaaa taggcaaagc aaccgcaaaa tatttctttt actctaatat
     7621 catgaacttc ttcaaaacag aaattacact tgcaaatgga gagattcgca aacgccctct
     7681 aatcgaaact aatggggaaa ctggagaaat tgtctgggat aaagggcgag attttgccac
     7741 agtgcgcaaa gtattgtcca tgccccaagt caatattgtc aagaaaacag aagtacagac
     7801 aggcggattc tccaaggagt caattttacc aaaaagaaat tcggacaagc ttattgctcg
     7861 taaaaaagac tgggatccaa aaaaatatgg tggttttgat agtccaacgg tagcttattc
     7921 agtcctagtg gttgctaagg tggaaaaagg gaaatcgaag aagttaaaat ccgttaaaga
     7981 gttactaggg atcacaatta tggaaagaag ttcctttgaa aaaaatccga ttgacttttt
     8041 agaagctaaa ggatataagg aagttaaaaa agacttaatc attaaactac ctaaatatag
     8101 tctttttgag ttagaaaacg gtcgtaaacg gatgctggct agtgccggag aattacaaaa
     8161 aggaaatgag ctggctctgc caagcaaata tgtgaatttt ttatatttag ctagtcatta
     8221 tgaaaagttg aagggtagtc cagaagataa cgaacaaaaa caattgtttg tggagcagca
     8281 taagcattat ttagatgaga ttattgagca aatcagtgaa ttttctaagc gtgttatttt
     8341 agcagatgcc aatttagata aagttcttag tgcatataac aaacatagag acaaaccaat
     8401 acgtgaacaa gcagaaaata ttattcattt atttacgttg acgaatcttg gagctcccgc
     8461 tgcttttaaa tattttgata caacaattga tcgtaaacga tatacgtcta caaaagaagt
     8521 tttagatgcc actcttatcc atcaatccat cactggtctt tatgaaacac gcattgattt
     8581 gagtcagcta ggaggtgact gaccggctga taaatttctt tgaatttctc cttgattatt
     8641 tgttataaaa gttataaaat aatcttgttg gaaccattca aaacagcata gcaagttaaa
     8701 ataaggctag tccgttatca acttgaaaaa gtggcaccga gtcggtgctt tttttgatac
     8761 ttctattcta ctctgactgc aaaccaaaaa aacaagcgct ttcaaaacgc ttgttttatc
     8821 atttttaggg aaattaatct cttaatcctt ttatcattct acatttaggc gctgccatct
     8881 tgggacaatg aaaacgttag tcatggcgcg ccttgacggc tagctcagtc ctaggtacag
     8941 tgctagctat ttcggcgacg aaaaatgagt tttagagcta tgctgttttg aatggtccca
     9001 aaacctgcag acaagcccgg ccggcctaag gcgatgcccc ctcgacctcg atcagggagg
     9061 cgttcaggac gactcacaaa gaaagccggg caatgcccgg ctttttccac gcctcctggg
     9121 ctgacttcag gtgctacatt tgaagagata aattgcactg aaatctagag cggttgcggc
     9181 cgcaaaaaaa caagcgcttt caaaacgctt gttttatcat ttttagggaa attatgtgat
     9241 ccgtagcggt tttcaaaatt tgcaaccagg aatgaattac tatccctttt atcaagaagc
     9301 gcaaaagaaa aacgaaatga tacaccaatc agtgcaaaaa aagatataat gggagataag
     9361 acggttcgtg ttcgtgctga cttgcaccat atcataaaaa tcgaaacagc aaagaatggc
     9421 ggaaacgtaa aagaagttat ggaaataaga cttagaagca aacttaagag tgtgttgata
     9481 gtgcagtatc ttaaaatttt gtataatagg aattgaagtt aaattagatg ctaaaaattt
     9541 gtaattaaga aggagtgatt acatgaacaa aaatataaaa tattctcaaa actttttaac
     9601 gagtgaaaaa gtactcaacc aaataataaa acaattgaat ttaaaagaaa ccgataccgt
     9661 ttacgaaatt ggaacaggta aagggcattt aacgacgaaa ctggctaaaa taagtaaaca
     9721 ggtaacgtct attgaattag acagtcatct attcaactta tcgtcagaaa aattaaaact
     9781 gaatactcgt gtcactttaa ttcaccaaga tattctacag tttcaattcc ctaacaaaca
     9841 gaggtataaa attgttggga gtattcctta ccatttaagc acacaaatta ttaaaaaagt
     9901 ggtttttgaa agccatgcgt ctgacatcta tctgattgtt gaagaaggat tctacaagcg
     9961 taccttggat attcaccgaa cactagggtt gctcttgcac actcaagtct cgattcagca
    10021 attgcttaag ctgccagcgg aatgctttca tcctaaacca aaagtaaaca gtgtcttaat
    10081 aaaacttacc cgccatacca cagatgttcc agataaatat tggaagctat atacgtactt
    10141 tgtttcaaaa tgggtcaatc gagaatatcg tcaactgttt actaaaaatc agtttcatca
    10201 agcaatgaaa cacgccaaag taaacaattt aagtaccgtt acttatgagc aagtattgtc
    10261 tatttttaat agttatctat tatttaacgg gaggaaataa ttctatgagt cgcttttgta
    10321 aatttggaaa gttacacgtt actaaaggga atgtagataa attattaggt atactactga
    10381 cagcttccaa ggagctaaag aggtccctag cgctcttatc atggggaagc tcggatcata
    10441 tgcaagacaa aataaactcg caacagcact tggagaaatg ggacgaatcg agaaaaccct
    10501 ctttacgctg gattacatat ctaataaagc cgtaaggaga cgggttcaaa aaggtttaaa
    10561 taaaggagaa gcaatcaatg cattagctag aactatattt tttggacaac gtggagaatt
    10621 tagagaacgt gctctccaag accagttaca aagagctagt gcactaaaca taattattaa
    10681 cgctataagt gtgtggaaca ctgtatatat ggaaaaagcc gtagaagaat taaaagcaag
    10741 aggagaattt agagaagatt taatgccata tgcgtggccg ttaggatggg aacatatcaa
    10801 ttttcttgga gaatacaaat ttgaaggatt acatgacact gggcaaatga atttacgtcc
    10861 tttacgtata aaagagccgt tttattctta atataacggc tctttttata gaaaaaatcc
    10921 ttagcgtggt ttttttccga aatgctggcg gtaccccaag aattagaaat gagtagatca
    10981 aattattcac gaatagaatc aggaaaatca gatccaacca taaaaacact agaacaaatt
    11041 gcaaagttaa ctaactcaac gctagtagtg gatttaatcc caaatgagcc aacagaacca
    11101 gagccagaaa cagaatcaga acaagtaaca ttggatttag aaatggaaga agaaaaaagc
    11161 aatgacttcg tgtgaataat gcacgaaatc gttgcttatt tttttttaaa agcggtatac
    11221 tagatataac gaaacaacga actgaataga aacgaaaaaa gagccatgac acatttataa
    11281 aatgtttgac gacattttat aaatgcatag cccgataaga ttgccaaacc aacgcttatc
    11341 agttagtcag atgaactctt ccctcgtaag aagttattta attaactttg tttgaagacg
    11401 gtatataacc gtactatcat tatataggga aatcagagag ttttcaagta tctaagctac
    11461 tgaatttaag aattgttaag caatcaatcg gaaatcgttt gattgctttt tttgtattca
    11521 tttatagaag gtggagtttg tatgaatcat gatgaatgta aaacttatat aaaaaatagt
    11581 ttattggaga taagaaaatt agcaaatatc tatacactag aaacgtttaa gaaagagtta
    11641 gaaaagagaa atatctactt agaaacaaaa tcagataagt atttttcttc ggagggggaa
    11701 gattatatat ataagttaat agaaaataac aaaataattt attcgattag tggaaaaaaa
    11761 ttgacttata aaggaaaaaa atctttttca aaacatgcaa tattgaaaca gttgaatgaa
    11821 aaagcaaacc aagttaatta aacaacctat tttataggat ttataggaaa ggagaacagc
    11881 tgaatgaata tcccttttgt tgtagaaact gtgcttcatg acggcttgtt aaagtacaaa
    11941 tttaaaaata gtaaaattcg ctcaatcact accaagccag gtaaaagcaa aggggctatt
    12001 tttgcgtatc gctcaaaatc aagcatgatt ggcggtcgtg gtgttgttct gacttccgag
    12061 gaagcgattc aagaaaatca agatacattt acacattgga cacccaacgt ttatcgttat
    12121 ggaacgtatg cagacgaaaa ccgttcatac acgaaaggac attctgaaaa caatttaaga
    12181 caaatcaata ccttctttat tgattttgat attcacacgg caaaagaaac tatttcagca
    12241 agcgatattt taacaaccgc tattgattta ggttttatgc ctactatgat tatcaaatct
    12301 gataaaggtt atcaagcata ttttgtttta gaaacgccag tctatgtgac ttcaaaatca
    12361 gaatttaaat ctgtcaaagc agccaaaata atttcgcaaa atatccgaga atattttgga
    12421 aagtctttgc cagttgatct aacgtgtaat cattttggta ttgctcgcat accaagaacg
    12481 gacaatgtag aattttttga tcctaattac cgttattctt tcaaagaatg gcaagattgg
    12541 tctttcaaac aaacagataa taagggcttt actcgttcaa gtctaacggt tttaagcggt
    12601 acagaaggca aaaaacaagt agatgaaccc tggtttaatc tcttattgca cgaaacgaaa
    12661 ttttcaggag aaaagggttt aatagggcgt aataacgtca tgtttaccct ctctttagcc
    12721 tactttagtt caggctattc aatcgaaacg tgcgaatata atatgtttga gtttaataat
    12781 cgattagatc aacccttaga agaaaaagaa gtaatcaaaa ttgttagaag tgcctattca
    12841 gaaaactatc aaggggctaa tagggaatac attaccattc tttgcaaagc ttgggtatca
    12901 agtgatttaa ccagtaaaga tttatttgtc cgtcaagggt ggtttaaatt caagaaaaaa
    12961 agaagcgaac gtcaacgtgt tcatttgtca gaatggaaag aagatttaat ggcttatatt
    13021 agcgaaaaaa gcgatgtata caagccttat ttagtgacga ccaaaaaaga gattagagaa
    13081 gtgctaggca ttcctgaacg gacattagat aaattgctga aggtactgaa ggcgaatcag
    13141 gaaattttct ttaagattaa accaggaaga aatggtggca ttcaacttgc tagtgttaaa
    13201 tcattgttgc tatcgatcat taaagtaaaa aaagaagaaa aagaaagcta tataaaggcg
    13261 ctgacaaatt cttttgactt agagcataca ttcattcaag agactttaaa caagctagca
    13321 gaacgcccta aaacggacac acaactcgat ttgtttagct atgatacagg ctgaaaataa
    13381 aacccgcact atgccattac atttatatct atgatacgtg tttgtttttt ctttgctgtt
    13441 tagcgaatga ttagcagaaa tatacagagt aagattttaa ttaattatta gggggagaag
    13501 gagagagtag cccgaaaact tttagttggc ttggactgaa cgaagtgagg gaaaggctac
    13561 taaaacgtcg aggggcagtg agagcgaagc gaacacttga ttttttaatt ttctatcttt
    13621 tataggtcat tagagtatac ttatttgtcc tataaactat ttagcagcat aatagattta
    13681 ttgaataggt catttaagtt gagcatatta gaggaggaaa atcttggaga aatatttgaa
    13741 gaacccgatt acatggattg gattagttct tgtggttacg tggtttttaa ctaaaagtag
    13801 tgaatttttg atttttggtg tgtgtgtctt gttgttagta tttgctagtc aaagtgatta
    13861 aatagaattc cggatgagca ttcatcaggc gggcaagaat gtgaataaag gccggataaa
    13921 acttgtgctt atttttcttt acggtcttta aaaaggccgt aatatccagc tgaacggtct
    13981 ggttataggt acattgagca actgactgaa atgcctcaaa atgttcttta cgatgccatt
    14041 gggatatatc aacggtggta tatccagtga tttttttctc cattttagct tccttagctc
    14101 ctgaaaatct cgataactca aaaaatacgc ccggtagtga tcttatttca ttatggtgaa
    14161 agttggaacc tcttacgtgc cgatcaacgt ctcattttcg ccaaaagttg gcccagggct
    14221 tcccggtatc aacagggaca ccaggattta tttattctgc gaagtgatct tccgtcacag
    14281 gtatttattc ggcgcaaagt gcgtcgggtg atgctgccaa cttactgatt tagtgtatga
    14341 tggtgttttt gaggtgctcc agtggcttct gtttctatca gctgtccctc ctgttcagct
    14401 actgacgggg tggtgcgtaa cggcaaaagc accgccggac atcagcgcta gcggagtgta
    14461 tactggctta ctatgttggc actgatgagg gtgtcagtga agtgcttcat gtggcaggag
    14521 aaaaaaggct gcaccggtgc gtcagcagaa tatgtgatac aggatatatt ccgcttcctc
    14581 gctcactgac tcgctacgct cggtcgttcg actgcggcga gcggaaatgg cttacgaacg
    14641 gggcggagat ttcctggaag atgccaggaa gatacttaac agggaagtga gagggccgcg
    14701 gcaaagccgt ttttccatag gctccgcccc cctgacaagc atcacgaaat ctgacgctca
    14761 aatcagtggt ggcgaaaccc gacaggacta taaagatacc aggcgtttcc ccctggcggc
    14821 tccctcgtgc gctctcctgt tcctgccttt cggtttaccg gtgtcattcc gctgttatgg
    14881 ccgcgtttgt ctcattccac gcctgacact cagttccggg taggcagttc gctccaagct
    14941 ggactgtatg cacgaacccc ccgttcagtc cgaccgctgc gccttatccg gtaactatcg
    15001 tcttgagtcc aacccggaaa gacatgcaaa agcaccactg gcagcagcca ctggtaattg
    15061 atttagagga gttagtcttg aagtcatgcg ccggttaagg ctaaactgaa aggacaagtt
    15121 ttggtgactg cgctcctcca agccagttac ctcggttcaa agagttggta gctcagagaa
    15181 ccttcgaaaa accgccctgc aaggcggttt tttcgttttc agagcaagag attacgcgca
    15241 gaccaaaacg atctcaagaa gatcatctta ttaatcagat aaaatatttc tagccaatac
    15301 gcaaaccgcc tctccccgcg cgttggccga ttcattaatg cagctggcac ga
//
