# Supplementary material for: Heterologous Cas9 and non-homologous end joining as a Potentially Organism-Agnostic Knockout (POAK) system in bacteria
Source: bioRxiv preprint, doi:10.1101/601971, version 2 (2021-10-06)
Supplement: Plasmid Sequences [file 601971_file03.zip › SuppFileA1/IP_256.gb]

LOCUS       IP_256                  7058 bp    DNA     circular UNA 05-JAN-2019
DEFINITION  cpf1-K-galk2.
ACCESSION   urn.local...3d-9z01nbl
VERSION     urn.local...3d-9z01nbl
KEYWORDS    .
SOURCE      
  ORGANISM  .
FEATURES             Location/Qualifiers
     ligation        1..4
                     /label="Ligation"
     misc_feature    1..2509
                     /Source="referenceToDocument: urn:local:.:mh-7sd2340"
                     /label="IP_174 PCR Product (concatenated sequence 1)"
                     /note="Geneious type: Concatenated sequence"
     primer_bind     4..23
                     /Sequence="ACCAAGTAGTGACCCGCTTC"
                     /Hairpin_Tm="None"
                     /Tm="59.7"
                     /Self_Dimer_Tm="None"
                     /%GC="55.0"
                     /Pair_Dimer_Tm="None"
                     /Product_Size=2503
                     /Extension="CACCACAGCTCTTCGCTT"
                     /modified_by="isaacnplant"
                     /label="IP_P_735"
     primer_bind     4..23
                     /modified_by="isaacnplant"
                     /Mismatches=0
                     /Extension="CACCACACGTCTCGCTT"
                     /created_by="primer3"
                     /annotation_group="5909936072803327fb8da68-0a79-4115-a295-
                     fdb040c04658"
                     /%GC="55.0"
                     /Tm="63.0"
                     /Hairpin_Tm="None"
                     /Self_Dimer_Tm="None"
                     /Sequence="ACCAAGTAGTGACCCGCTTC"
                     /label="IP_P_932"
     misc_feature    <4..>2506
                     /Source="referenceToDocument: urn:local:.:1r8-7d3mzs7"
                     /label="101knr_backbone (concatenated sequence 2)"
                     /note="Geneious type: Concatenated sequence"
     misc_feature    44..51
                     /ApEinfo_revcolor="#7ea7d8"
                     /ApEinfo_fwdcolor="#7ea7d8"
                     /label="PacI"
     misc_feature    431..488
                     /ApEinfo_revcolor="#75c6a9"
                     /ApEinfo_fwdcolor="#75c6a9"
                     /label="putative terminator"
     misc_feature    455..472
                     /ApEinfo_revcolor="#ff9ccd"
                     /ApEinfo_fwdcolor="#ff9ccd"
                     /label="pBBR1 seq 3"
     misc_feature    515..519
                     /ApEinfo_revcolor="#ff9ccd"
                     /ApEinfo_fwdcolor="#ff9ccd"
                     /label="-35"
     misc_feature    538..549
                     /ApEinfo_revcolor="#ff9ccd"
                     /ApEinfo_fwdcolor="#ff9ccd"
                     /label="-10 and TSS"
     misc_feature    624..1286
                     /ApEinfo_revcolor="#ff9ccd"
                     /ApEinfo_fwdcolor="#ff9ccd"
                     /label="rep"
     misc_feature    1167..1185
                     /ApEinfo_revcolor="#ff9ccd"
                     /ApEinfo_fwdcolor="#ff9ccd"
                     /label="pBBR1 seq 4"
     misc_feature    1341..1356
                     /ApEinfo_revcolor="#7ea7d8"
                     /ApEinfo_fwdcolor="#7ea7d8"
                     /label="NotI/PacI"
     source          1357..>1441
                     /ApEinfo_revcolor="#b1ff67"
                     /ApEinfo_fwdcolor="#b1ff67"
                     /label="source"
     misc_feature    <1357..1441
                     /Source="referenceToDocument: urn:local:.:2og-7byb966"
                     /label="IP_103 PCR Product (concatenated sequence 1)"
                     /note="Geneious type: Concatenated sequence"
     ligation        1438..1441
                     /label="Ligation"
     misc_feature    1438..>2506
                     /Source="referenceToDocument: urn:local:.:2ok-7bybcv9"
                     /label="KnR (concatenated sequence 2)"
                     /note="Geneious type: Concatenated sequence"
     misc_feature    1442..2504
                     /Original_Bases="ATAAATGCTTCAATAATATTGAAAAAGGAAGAGTATGAGGG
                     AAGCGGTGATCGCCGAAGTATCGACTCAACTATCAGAGGTAGTTGGCGTCATCGAGCG
                     CCATCTCGAACCGACGTTGCTGGCCGTACATTTGTACGGCTCCGCAGTGGATGGCGGC
                     CTGAAGCCACACAGTGATATTGATTTGCTGGTTACGGTGACCGTAAGGCTTGATGAAA
                     CAACGCGGCGAGCTTTGATCAACGACCTTTTGGAAACTTCGGCTTCCCCTGGAGAGAG
                     CGAGATTCTCCGCGCTGTAGAAGTCACCATTGTTGTGCACGACGACATCATTCCGTGG
                     CGTTATCCAGCTAAGCGCGAACTGCAATTTGGAGAATGGCAGCGCAATGACATTCTTG
                     CAGGTATCTTCGAGCCAGCCACGATCGACATTGATCTGGCTATCTTGCTGACAAAAGC
                     AAGAGAACATAGCGTTGCCTTGGTAGGTCCAGCGGCGGAGGAACTCTTTGATCCGGTT
                     CCTGAACAGGATCTATTTGAGGCGCTAAATGAAACCTTAACGCTATGGAACTCGCCGC
                     CCGACTGGGCTGGCGATGAGCGAAATGTAGTGCTTACGTTGTCCCGCATTTGGTACAG
                     CGCAGTAACCGGCAAAATCGCGCCGAAGGATGTCGCTGCCGACTGGGCAATGGAGCGC
                     CTGCCGGCCCAGTATCAGCCCGTCATACTTGAAGCTAGACAGGCTTATCTTGGACAAG
                     AAGAAGATCGCTTGGCCTCGCGCGCAGATCAGTTGGAAGAATTTGTCCACTACGTGAA
                     AGGCGAGATCACCAAGGTAGTCGGCAAAT"
                     /label="ATAAATGCTTCAATAATATTGAAAAAGGAAGAGTATGAGGGAAGCGGTGA
                     TCGCCGAAGTATCGACTCAACTATCAGAGGTAGTTGGCGTCATCGAGCGCCATCTCGA
                     ACCGACGTTGCTGGCCGTACATTTGTACGGCTCCGCAGTGGATGGCGGCCTGAAGCCA
                     CACAGTGATATTGATTTGCTGGTTACGGTGACCGTAAGGCTTGATGAAACAACGCGGC
                     GAGCTTTGATCAACGACCTTTTGGAAACTTCGGCTTCCCCTGGAGAGAGCGAGATTCT
                     CCGCGCTGTAGAAGTCACCATTGTTGTGCACGACGACATCATTCCGTGGCGTTATCCA
                     GCTAAGCGCGAACTGCAATTTGGAGAATGGCAGCGCAATGACATTCTTGCAGGTATCT
                     TCGAGCCAGCCACGATCGACATTGATCTGGCTATCTTGCTGACAAAAGCAAGAGAACA
                     TAGCGTTGCCTTGGTAGGTCCAGCGGCGGAGGAACTCTTTGATCCGGTTCCTGAACAG
                     GATCTATTTGAGGCGCTAAATGAAACCTTAACGCTATGGAACTCGCCGCCCGACTGGG
                     CTGGCGATGAGCGAAATGTAGTGCTTACGTTGTCCCGCATTTGGTACAGCGCAGTAAC
                     CGGCAAAATCGCGCCGAAGGATGTCGCTGCCGACTGGGCAATGGAGCGCCTGCCGGCC
                     CAGTATCAGCCCGTCATACTTGAAGCTAGACAGGCTTATCTTGGACAAGAAGAAGATC
                     GCTTGGCCTCGCGCGCAGATCAGTTGGAAGAATTTGTCCACTACGTGAAAGGCGAGAT
                     CACCAAGGTAGTCGGCAAAT"
                     /note="Geneious type: Editing History Replacement"
     misc_feature    <1442..1457
                     /ApEinfo_revcolor="#b7e6d7"
                     /ApEinfo_fwdcolor="#b7e6d7"
                     /label="NS2"
     misc_feature    complement(1527..2472)
                     /ApEinfo_revcolor="#c7b0e3"
                     /ApEinfo_fwdcolor="#c7b0e3"
                     /label="Km cassette (HincII fragment, pAM1431)"
     CDS             1657..2472
                     /ApEinfo_revcolor="#faac61"
                     /ApEinfo_fwdcolor="#faac61"
                     /label="Kmr"
     misc_feature    1686..1691
                     /Recognition_pattern="C^TCGAG"
                     /annotation_group="CTCGAG"
                     /label="XhoI"
                     /note="Geneious type: restriction site"
     misc_feature    2100
                     /created_by="isaacnplant"
                     /label="T->C removal of esp3II site"
     misc_feature    complement(2485..2506)
                     /Sequence="TTGCTCACATGTTCTTTCCTGC"
                     /Hairpin_Tm="None"
                     /Tm="59.7"
                     /Self_Dimer_Tm="None"
                     /%GC="45.5"
                     /Pair_Dimer_Tm="None"
                     /Product_Size=2503
                     /Extension="CACCACAGCTCTTCGACA"
                     /modified_by="isaacnplant"
                     /label="IP_P_736"
                     /note="Geneious type: primer_bind_reverse"
     misc_feature    complement(2485..2506)
                     /modified_by="isaacnplant"
                     /Mismatches=0
                     /Extension="CACCACACGTCTCGACA"
                     /created_by="primer3"
                     /annotation_group="590993652833760b248bea3-a80b-4f01-a725-
                     99f6ce6e510b"
                     /%GC="45.5"
                     /Tm="62.7"
                     /Hairpin_Tm="None"
                     /Self_Dimer_Tm="None"
                     /Sequence="TTGCTCACATGTTCTTTCCTGC"
                     /label="IP_P_933"
                     /note="Geneious type: primer_bind_reverse"
     ligation        2506..2509
                     /label="Ligation"
     misc_feature    2506..4
                     /Source="referenceToDocument: urn:local:.:sg-7sd2j7e"
                     /label="4FT-Theta PCR Product 4 (concatenated sequence 2)"
                     /note="Geneious type: Concatenated sequence"
     misc_feature    2506^2507
                     /Original_Bases="TAGCGGCTCTTCC"
                     /label="TAGCGGCTCTTCC"
                     /note="Geneious type: Editing History Deletion"
     primer_bind     2516..2533
                     /Mismatches=0
                     /Extension="ATAGCGGCTCTTCCTGTTTTTTT"
                     /created_by="primer3"
                     /annotation_group="5731677922763818667e827-188e-46eb-bee6-
                     87f91e2c9be1"
                     /%GC="72.2"
                     /Tm="69.3"
                     /Hairpin_Tm="66.1"
                     /Self_Dimer_Tm="49.5"
                     /Sequence="GCGGCCGCAACCGCTCTA"
                     /label="IP_P_519"
     primer_bind     2516..2533
                     /Mismatches=0
                     /Extension="ATAGCGGCTCTTCCTGTTTTTTT"
                     /created_by="primer3"
                     /annotation_group="57319614147719297dd48f2-4ec3-4ff0-b67b-
                     3db14d628e5c"
                     /%GC="72.2"
                     /Tm="69.3"
                     /Hairpin_Tm="66.1"
                     /Self_Dimer_Tm="49.5"
                     /Sequence="GCGGCCGCAACCGCTCTA"
                     /label="IP_P_519"
     primer_bind     2516..2533
                     /Mismatches=0
                     /Extension="CACCACACGTCTCGATGTTTTTTT"
                     /created_by="primer3"
                     /annotation_group="590929861288861ac115474-aee4-4cd5-aef8-
                     1b8eabae6c8d"
                     /%GC="72.2"
                     /Tm="69.3"
                     /Hairpin_Tm="66.1"
                     /Self_Dimer_Tm="49.5"
                     /Sequence="GCGGCCGCAACCGCTCTA"
                     /label="IP_P_929"
     misc_feature    2516..2523
                     /ApEinfo_revcolor="#7ea7d8"
                     /ApEinfo_fwdcolor="#7ea7d8"
                     /label="NotI"
     Junction        join(2694,2753)
                     /Reads_using=2
                     /Reads_supporting_discovery=2
                     /Junction_Type="Deletion"
                     /Deletion_Size=58
                     /Junction_Source="2694+"
                     /Junction_Destination="2753+"
                     /ID="junction 1"
                     /label="junction 1"
     misc_feature    2695..2752
                     /Original_Bases
                     /label
                     /note="Geneious type: Editing History Insertion"
     primer_bind     complement(2695..2716)
                     /Sequence="TAAACCATCACAAGGAGCAGGA"
                     /Hairpin_Tm="None"
                     /Tm="62.4"
                     /Self_Dimer_Tm="None"
                     /%GC="45.5"
                     /created_by="primer3"
                     /label="galk2"
     misc_feature    complement(2717..2752)
                     /ApEinfo_revcolor="#84b0dc"
                     /ApEinfo_fwdcolor="#84b0dc"
                     /label="Repeat"
     misc_feature    complement(<2753..>2774)
                     /Source="referenceToDocument: urn:local:.:sg-7sd2j7e"
                     /label="4FT-Theta PCR Product 4 (concatenated sequence 2)"
                     /note="Geneious type: Concatenated sequence"
     misc_feature    complement(2753..2774)
                     /ApEinfo_revcolor="#f8d3a9"
                     /ApEinfo_fwdcolor="#f8d3a9"
                     /label="spacer targeting Galk1"
     misc_feature    2754..6765
                     /Original_Bases="TTTTGGGACCATTCAAAACAGCATAGCTCTAAAACTGAGAC
                     CTCAGTCGGTCTCAGCTAGCACTGTACCTAGGACTGAGCTAGCCGTCAAGGCGCGCCA
                     TGACTAACGTTTTCATTGTCCCAAGATGGCAGCGCCTAAATGTAGAATGATAAAAGGA
                     TTAAGAGATTAATTTCCCTAAAAATGATAAAACAAGCGTTTTGAAAGCGCTTGTTTTT
                     TTGGTTTGCAGTCAGAGTAGAATAGAAGTATCAAAAAAAGCACCGACTCGGTGCCACT
                     TTTTCAAGTTGATAACGGACTAGCCTTATTTTAACTTGCTATGCTGTTTTGAATGGTT
                     CCAACAAGATTATTTTATAACTTTTATAACAAATAATCAAGGAGAAATTCAAAGAAAT
                     TTATCAGCCGGTCAGTCACCTCCTAGCTGACTCAAATCAATGCGTGTTTCATAAAGAC
                     CAGTGATGGATTGATGGATAAGAGTGGCATCTAAAACTTCTTTTGTAGACGTATATCG
                     TTTACGATCAATTGTTGTATCAAAATATTTAAAAGCAGCGGGAGCTCCAAGATTCGTC
                     AACGTAAATAAATGAATAATATTTTCTGCTTGTTCACGTATTGGTTTGTCTCTATGTT
                     TGTTATATGCACTAAGAACTTTATCTAAATTGGCATCTGCTAAAATAACACGCTTAGA
                     AAATTCACTGATTTGCTCAATAATCTCATCTAAATAATGCTTATGCTGCTCCACAAAC
                     AATTGTTTTTGTTCGTTATCTTCTGGACTACCCTTCAACTTTTCATAATGACTAGCTA
                     AATATAAAAAATTCACATATTTGCTTGGCAGAGCCAGCTCATTTCCTTTTTGTAATTC
                     TCCGGCACTAGCCAGCATCCGTTTACGACCGTTTTCTAACTCAAAAAGACTATATTTA
                     GGTAGTTTAATGATTAAGTCTTTTTTAACTTCCTTATATCCTTTAGCTTCTAAAAAGT
                     CAATCGGATTTTTTTCAAAGGAACTTCTTTCCATAATTGTGATCCCTAGTAACTCTTT
                     AACGGATTTTAACTTCTTCGATTTCCCTTTTTCCACCTTAGCAACCACTAGGACTGAA
                     TAAGCTACCGTTGGACTATCAAAACCACCATATTTTTTTGGATCCCAGTCTTTTTTAC
                     GAGCAATAAGCTTGTCCGAATTTCTTTTTGGTAAAATTGACTCCTTGGAGAATCCGCC
                     TGTCTGTACTTCTGTTTTCTTGACAATATTGACTTGGGGCATGGACAATACTTTGCGC
                     ACTGTGGCAAAATCTCGCCCTTTATCCCAGACAATTTCTCCAGTTTCCCCATTAGTTT
                     CGATTAGAGGGCGTTTGCGAATCTCTCCATTTGCAAGTGTAATTTCTGTTTTGAAGAA
                     GTTCATGATATTAGAGTAAAAGAAATATTTTGCGGTTGCTTTGCCTATTTCTTGCTCA
                     GACTTAGCAATCATTTTACGAACATCATAAACTTTATAATCACCATAGACAAACTCCG
                     ATTCAAGTTTTGGATATTTCTTAATCAAAGCAGTTCCAACGACGGCATTTAGATACGC
                     ATCATGGGCATGATGGTAATTGTTAATCTCACGTACTTTATAGAATTGGAAATCTTTT
                     CGGAAGTCAGAAACTAATTTAGATTTTAAGGTAATCACTTTAACCTCTCGAATAAGTT
                     TATCATTTTCATCGTATTTAGTATTCATGCGACTATCCAAAATTTGTGCCACATGCTT
                     AGTGATTTGGCGAGTTTCAACCAATTGGCGTTTGATAAAACCAGCTTTATCAAGTTCA
                     CTCAAACCTCCACGTTCAGCTTTCGTTAAATTATCAAACTTACGTTGAGTGATTAACT
                     TGGCGTTTAGAAGTTGTCTCCAATAGTTTTTCATCTTTTTGACTACTTCTTCACTTGG
                     AACGTTATCCGATTTACCACGATTTTTATCAGAACGCGTTAAGACCTTATTGTCTATT
                     GAATCGTCTTTAAGGAAACTTTGTGGAACAATGTGATCGACATCATAATCACTTAAAC
                     GATTAATATCTAATTCTTGGTCCACATACATGTCTCTTCCATTTTGGAGATAATAGAG
                     ATAGAGCTTTTCATTTTGCAATTGAGTATTTTCAACAGGATGCTCTTTAAGAATCTGA
                     CTTCCTAATTCTTTGATACCTTCTTCGATTCGTTTCATACGCTCTCGCGAATTTTTCT
                     GGCCCTTTTGAGTTGTCTGATTTTCACGTGCCATTTCAATAACGATATTTTCTGGCTT
                     ATGCCGCCCCATTACTTTGACCAATTCATCAACAACTTTTACAGTCTGTAAAATACCT
                     TTTTTAATAGCAGGGCTACCAGCTAAATTTGCAATATGTTCATGTAAACTATCGCCTT
                     GTCCAGACACTTGTGCTTTTTGAATGTCTTCTTTAAATGTCAAACTATCATCATGGAT
                     CAGCTGCATAAAATTGCGATTGGCAAAACCATCTGATTTCAAAAAATCTAATATTGTT
                     TTGCCAGATTGCTTATCCCTAATACCATTAATCAATTTTCGAGACAAACGTCCCCAAC
                     CAGTATAACGGCGACGTTTAAGCTGTTTCATCACCTTATCATCAAAGAGGTGAGCATA
                     TGTTTTAAGTCTTTCCTCAATCATCTCCCTATCTTCAAATAAGGTCAATGTTAAAACA
                     ATATCCTCTAAGATATCTTCATTTTCTTCATTATCCAAAAAATCTTTATCTTTAATAA
                     TTTTTAGCAAATCATGGTAGGTACCTAATGAAGCATTAAATCTATCTTCAACTCCTGA
                     AATTTCAACACTATCAAAACATTCTATTTTTTTGAAATAATCTTCTTTTAATTGCTTA
                     ACGGTTACTTTTCGATTTGTTTTGAAGAGTAAATCAACAATGGCTTTCTTCTGTTCAC
                     CTGAAAGAAATGCTGGTTTTCGCATTCCTTCAGTAACATATTTGACCTTTGTCAATTC
                     GTTATAAACCGTAAAATACTCATAAAGCAAACTATGTTTTGGTAGTACTTTTTCATTT
                     GGAAGATTTTTATCAAAGTTTGTCATGCGTTCAATAAATGATTGAGCTGAAGCACCTT
                     TATCGACAACTTCTTCAAAATTCCATGGGGTAATTGTTTCTTCAGACTTCCGAGTCAT
                     CCATGCAAAACGACTATTGCCACGCGCCAATGGACCAACATAATAAGGAATTCGAAAA
                     GTCAAGATTTTTTCAATCTTCTCACGATTGTCTTTTAAAAATGGATAAAAGTCTTCTT
                     GTCTTCTCAAAATAGCATGCAGCTCACCCAAGTGAATTTGATGGGGAATAGAGCCGTT
                     GTCAAAGGTCCGTTGCTTGCGCAGCAAATCTTCACGATTTAGTTTCACCAATAATTCC
                     TCAGTACCATCCATTTTTTCTAAAATTGGTTTGATAAATTTATAAAATTCTTCTTGGC
                     TAGCTCCCCCATCAATATAACCTGCATATCCGTTTTTTGATTGATCAAAAAAGATTTC
                     TTTATACTTTTCTGGAAGTTGTTGTCGAACTAAAGCTTTTAAAAGAGTCAAGTCTTGA
                     TGATGTTCATCGTAGCGTTTAATCATTGAAGCTGATAGGGGAGCCTTAGTTATTTCAG
                     TATTTACTCTTAGGATATCTGAAAGTAAAATAGCATCTGATAAATTCTTAGCTGCCAA
                     AAACAAATCAGCATATTGATCTCCAATTTGCGCCAATAAATTATCTAAATCATCATCG
                     TAAGTATCTTTTGAAAGCTGTAATTTAGCATCTTCTGCCAAATCAAAATTTGATTTAA
                     AATTAGGGGTCAAACCCAATGACAAAGCAATGAGATTCCCAAATAAGCCATTTTTCTT
                     CTCACCGGGGAGCTGAGCAATGAGATTTTCTAATCGTCTTGATTTACTCAATCGTGCA
                     GAAAGAATCGCTTTAGCATCTACTCCACTTGCGTTAATAGGGTTTTCTTCAAATAATT
                     GATTGTAGGTTTGTACCAACTGGATAAATAGTTTGTCCACATCACTATTATCAGGATT
                     TAAATCTCCCTCAATCAAAAAATGACCACGAAACTTAATCATATGCGCTAAGGCCAAA
                     TAGATTAAGCGCAAATCCGCTTTATCAGTAGAATCTACCAATTTTTTTCGCAGATGAT
                     AGATAGTTGGATATTTCTCATGATAAGCAACTTCATCTACTATATTTCCAAAAATAGG
                     ATGACGTTCATGCTTCTTGTCTTCTTCCACCAAAAAAGACTCTTCAAGTCGATGAAAG
                     AAACTATCATCTACTTTCGCCATCTCATTTGAAAAAATCTCCTGTAGATAACAAATAC
                     GATTCTTCCGACGTGTATACCTTCTACGAGCTGTCCGTTTGAGTCGAGTCGCTTCCGC
                     TGTCTCTCCACTGTCAAATAAAAGAGCCCCTATAAGATTTTTTTTGATACTGTGGCGG
                     TCTGTATTTCCCAGAACCTTGAACTTTTTAGACGGAACCTTATATTCATCAGTGATCA
                     CCGCCCATCCGACGCTATTTGTGCCGATATCTAAGCCTATTGAGTATTTCTTATC"
                     /label="TTTTGGGACCATTCAAAACAGCATAGCTCTAAAACTGAGACCTCAGTCGG
                     TCTCAGCTAGCACTGTACCTAGGACTGAGCTAGCCGTCAAGGCGCGCCATGACTAACG
                     TTTTCATTGTCCCAAGATGGCAGCGCCTAAATGTAGAATGATAAAAGGATTAAGAGAT
                     TAATTTCCCTAAAAATGATAAAACAAGCGTTTTGAAAGCGCTTGTTTTTTTGGTTTGC
                     AGTCAGAGTAGAATAGAAGTATCAAAAAAAGCACCGACTCGGTGCCACTTTTTCAAGT
                     TGATAACGGACTAGCCTTATTTTAACTTGCTATGCTGTTTTGAATGGTTCCAACAAGA
                     TTATTTTATAACTTTTATAACAAATAATCAAGGAGAAATTCAAAGAAATTTATCAGCC
                     GGTCAGTCACCTCCTAGCTGACTCAAATCAATGCGTGTTTCATAAAGACCAGTGATGG
                     ATTGATGGATAAGAGTGGCATCTAAAACTTCTTTTGTAGACGTATATCGTTTACGATC
                     AATTGTTGTATCAAAATATTTAAAAGCAGCGGGAGCTCCAAGATTCGTCAACGTAAAT
                     AAATGAATAATATTTTCTGCTTGTTCACGTATTGGTTTGTCTCTATGTTTGTTATATG
                     CACTAAGAACTTTATCTAAATTGGCATCTGCTAAAATAACACGCTTAGAAAATTCACT
                     GATTTGCTCAATAATCTCATCTAAATAATGCTTATGCTGCTCCACAAACAATTGTTTT
                     TGTTCGTTATCTTCTGGACTACCCTTCAACTTTTCATAATGACTAGCTAAATATAAAA
                     AATTCACATATTTGCTTGGCAGAGCCAGCTCATTTCCTTTTTGTAATTCTCCGGCACT
                     AGCCAGCATCCGTTTACGACCGTTTTCTAACTCAAAAAGACTATATTTAGGTAGTTTA
                     ATGATTAAGTCTTTTTTAACTTCCTTATATCCTTTAGCTTCTAAAAAGTCAATCGGAT
                     TTTTTTCAAAGGAACTTCTTTCCATAATTGTGATCCCTAGTAACTCTTTAACGGATTT
                     TAACTTCTTCGATTTCCCTTTTTCCACCTTAGCAACCACTAGGACTGAATAAGCTACC
                     GTTGGACTATCAAAACCACCATATTTTTTTGGATCCCAGTCTTTTTTACGAGCAATAA
                     GCTTGTCCGAATTTCTTTTTGGTAAAATTGACTCCTTGGAGAATCCGCCTGTCTGTAC
                     TTCTGTTTTCTTGACAATATTGACTTGGGGCATGGACAATACTTTGCGCACTGTGGCA
                     AAATCTCGCCCTTTATCCCAGACAATTTCTCCAGTTTCCCCATTAGTTTCGATTAGAG
                     GGCGTTTGCGAATCTCTCCATTTGCAAGTGTAATTTCTGTTTTGAAGAAGTTCATGAT
                     ATTAGAGTAAAAGAAATATTTTGCGGTTGCTTTGCCTATTTCTTGCTCAGACTTAGCA
                     ATCATTTTACGAACATCATAAACTTTATAATCACCATAGACAAACTCCGATTCAAGTT
                     TTGGATATTTCTTAATCAAAGCAGTTCCAACGACGGCATTTAGATACGCATCATGGGC
                     ATGATGGTAATTGTTAATCTCACGTACTTTATAGAATTGGAAATCTTTTCGGAAGTCA
                     GAAACTAATTTAGATTTTAAGGTAATCACTTTAACCTCTCGAATAAGTTTATCATTTT
                     CATCGTATTTAGTATTCATGCGACTATCCAAAATTTGTGCCACATGCTTAGTGATTTG
                     GCGAGTTTCAACCAATTGGCGTTTGATAAAACCAGCTTTATCAAGTTCACTCAAACCT
                     CCACGTTCAGCTTTCGTTAAATTATCAAACTTACGTTGAGTGATTAACTTGGCGTTTA
                     GAAGTTGTCTCCAATAGTTTTTCATCTTTTTGACTACTTCTTCACTTGGAACGTTATC
                     CGATTTACCACGATTTTTATCAGAACGCGTTAAGACCTTATTGTCTATTGAATCGTCT
                     TTAAGGAAACTTTGTGGAACAATGTGATCGACATCATAATCACTTAAACGATTAATAT
                     CTAATTCTTGGTCCACATACATGTCTCTTCCATTTTGGAGATAATAGAGATAGAGCTT
                     TTCATTTTGCAATTGAGTATTTTCAACAGGATGCTCTTTAAGAATCTGACTTCCTAAT
                     TCTTTGATACCTTCTTCGATTCGTTTCATACGCTCTCGCGAATTTTTCTGGCCCTTTT
                     GAGTTGTCTGATTTTCACGTGCCATTTCAATAACGATATTTTCTGGCTTATGCCGCCC
                     CATTACTTTGACCAATTCATCAACAACTTTTACAGTCTGTAAAATACCTTTTTTAATA
                     GCAGGGCTACCAGCTAAATTTGCAATATGTTCATGTAAACTATCGCCTTGTCCAGACA
                     CTTGTGCTTTTTGAATGTCTTCTTTAAATGTCAAACTATCATCATGGATCAGCTGCAT
                     AAAATTGCGATTGGCAAAACCATCTGATTTCAAAAAATCTAATATTGTTTTGCCAGAT
                     TGCTTATCCCTAATACCATTAATCAATTTTCGAGACAAACGTCCCCAACCAGTATAAC
                     GGCGACGTTTAAGCTGTTTCATCACCTTATCATCAAAGAGGTGAGCATATGTTTTAAG
                     TCTTTCCTCAATCATCTCCCTATCTTCAAATAAGGTCAATGTTAAAACAATATCCTCT
                     AAGATATCTTCATTTTCTTCATTATCCAAAAAATCTTTATCTTTAATAATTTTTAGCA
                     AATCATGGTAGGTACCTAATGAAGCATTAAATCTATCTTCAACTCCTGAAATTTCAAC
                     ACTATCAAAACATTCTATTTTTTTGAAATAATCTTCTTTTAATTGCTTAACGGTTACT
                     TTTCGATTTGTTTTGAAGAGTAAATCAACAATGGCTTTCTTCTGTTCACCTGAAAGAA
                     ATGCTGGTTTTCGCATTCCTTCAGTAACATATTTGACCTTTGTCAATTCGTTATAAAC
                     CGTAAAATACTCATAAAGCAAACTATGTTTTGGTAGTACTTTTTCATTTGGAAGATTT
                     TTATCAAAGTTTGTCATGCGTTCAATAAATGATTGAGCTGAAGCACCTTTATCGACAA
                     CTTCTTCAAAATTCCATGGGGTAATTGTTTCTTCAGACTTCCGAGTCATCCATGCAAA
                     ACGACTATTGCCACGCGCCAATGGACCAACATAATAAGGAATTCGAAAAGTCAAGATT
                     TTTTCAATCTTCTCACGATTGTCTTTTAAAAATGGATAAAAGTCTTCTTGTCTTCTCA
                     AAATAGCATGCAGCTCACCCAAGTGAATTTGATGGGGAATAGAGCCGTTGTCAAAGGT
                     CCGTTGCTTGCGCAGCAAATCTTCACGATTTAGTTTCACCAATAATTCCTCAGTACCA
                     TCCATTTTTTCTAAAATTGGTTTGATAAATTTATAAAATTCTTCTTGGCTAGCTCCCC
                     CATCAATATAACCTGCATATCCGTTTTTTGATTGATCAAAAAAGATTTCTTTATACTT
                     TTCTGGAAGTTGTTGTCGAACTAAAGCTTTTAAAAGAGTCAAGTCTTGATGATGTTCA
                     TCGTAGCGTTTAATCATTGAAGCTGATAGGGGAGCCTTAGTTATTTCAGTATTTACTC
                     TTAGGATATCTGAAAGTAAAATAGCATCTGATAAATTCTTAGCTGCCAAAAACAAATC
                     AGCATATTGATCTCCAATTTGCGCCAATAAATTATCTAAATCATCATCGTAAGTATCT
                     TTTGAAAGCTGTAATTTAGCATCTTCTGCCAAATCAAAATTTGATTTAAAATTAGGGG
                     TCAAACCCAATGACAAAGCAATGAGATTCCCAAATAAGCCATTTTTCTTCTCACCGGG
                     GAGCTGAGCAATGAGATTTTCTAATCGTCTTGATTTACTCAATCGTGCAGAAAGAATC
                     GCTTTAGCATCTACTCCACTTGCGTTAATAGGGTTTTCTTCAAATAATTGATTGTAGG
                     TTTGTACCAACTGGATAAATAGTTTGTCCACATCACTATTATCAGGATTTAAATCTCC
                     CTCAATCAAAAAATGACCACGAAACTTAATCATATGCGCTAAGGCCAAATAGATTAAG
                     CGCAAATCCGCTTTATCAGTAGAATCTACCAATTTTTTTCGCAGATGATAGATAGTTG
                     GATATTTCTCATGATAAGCAACTTCATCTACTATATTTCCAAAAATAGGATGACGTTC
                     ATGCTTCTTGTCTTCTTCCACCAAAAAAGACTCTTCAAGTCGATGAAAGAAACTATCA
                     TCTACTTTCGCCATCTCATTTGAAAAAATCTCCTGTAGATAACAAATACGATTCTTCC
                     GACGTGTATACCTTCTACGAGCTGTCCGTTTGAGTCGAGTCGCTTCCGCTGTCTCTCC
                     ACTGTCAAATAAAAGAGCCCCTATAAGATTTTTTTTGATACTGTGGCGGTCTGTATTT
                     CCCAGAACCTTGAACTTTTTAGACGGAACCTTATATTCATCAGTGATCACCGCCCATC
                     CGACGCTATTTGTGCCGATATCTAAGCCTATTGAGTATTTCTTATC"
                     /note="Geneious type: Editing History Replacement"
     source          complement(2775..6768)
                     /ApEinfo_revcolor="#85dae9"
                     /ApEinfo_fwdcolor="#85dae9"
                     /label="source"
     misc_feature    2775..2810
                     /ApEinfo_revcolor="#84b0dc"
                     /ApEinfo_fwdcolor="#84b0dc"
                     /label="Repeat"
     misc_feature    complement(2831..2865)
                     /ApEinfo_revcolor="#b1ff67"
                     /ApEinfo_fwdcolor="#b1ff67"
                     /label="J23119"
     motif1          complement(2837..2865)
                     /Mismatches=0
                     /%_Identity=100
                     /Motif="TTGACAN(17)TATAAT"
                     /annotation_group="Sig70: 6,431 <- 6,459"
                     /label="Sig70"
     motif1          complement(2837..2865)
                     /Mismatches=0
                     /%_Identity=100
                     /Motif="TTGACAN(16,18)TATAAT"
                     /annotation_group="Sig70: 6,431 <- 6,459"
                     /label="Sig70"
     CDS             complement(2866..6768)
                     /ApEinfo_revcolor="#c6c9d1"
                     /ApEinfo_fwdcolor="#c6c9d1"
                     /label="Cpf1"
     motif1          2999..3026
                     /Mismatches=3
                     /%_Identity="89.28571428571429"
                     /Motif="TTGACAN(16,18)TATAAT"
                     /annotation_group="Sig70: 6,593 -> 6,620"
                     /label="Sig70"
     motif1          3053..3081
                     /Mismatches=3
                     /%_Identity="89.65517241379311"
                     /Motif="TTGACAN(17)TATAAT"
                     /annotation_group="Sig70: 6,647 -> 6,675"
                     /label="Sig70"
     motif1          3053..3081
                     /Mismatches=3
                     /%_Identity="89.65517241379311"
                     /Motif="TTGACAN(16,18)TATAAT"
                     /annotation_group="Sig70: 6,647 -> 6,675"
                     /label="Sig70"
     misc_feature    complement(3191..3213)
                     /Mismatches=0
                     /created_by="primer3"
                     /annotation_group="123150420826037747fe3ff-9f9b-4683-a92b-
                     03d1f29ea545"
                     /%GC="52.2"
                     /Tm="65.8"
                     /Hairpin_Tm="38.7"
                     /Self_Dimer_Tm="20.0"
                     /Sequence="GGGCATGGCGAATGTATCAAAGC"
                     /label="IP_P_245"
                     /note="Geneious type: primer_bind_reverse"
     motif1          3203..3230
                     /Mismatches=3
                     /%_Identity="89.28571428571429"
                     /Motif="TTGACAN(16,18)TATAAT"
                     /annotation_group="Sig70: 6,797 -> 6,824"
                     /label="Sig70"
     misc_feature    3270..3275
                     /Recognition_pattern="C^TCGAG"
                     /annotation_group="CTCGAG"
                     /label="XhoI"
                     /note="Geneious type: restriction site"
     motif1          3353..3380
                     /Mismatches=3
                     /%_Identity="89.28571428571429"
                     /Motif="TTGACAN(16,18)TATAAT"
                     /annotation_group="Sig70: 6,947 -> 6,974"
                     /label="Sig70"
     motif1          complement(3406..3434)
                     /Mismatches=2
                     /%_Identity="93.10344827586206"
                     /Motif="TTGACAN(17)TATAAT"
                     /annotation_group="Sig70: 7,000 <- 7,028"
                     /label="Sig70"
     motif1          complement(3406..3434)
                     /Mismatches=2
                     /%_Identity="93.10344827586206"
                     /Motif="TTGACAN(16,18)TATAAT"
                     /annotation_group="Sig70: 7,000 <- 7,028"
                     /label="Sig70"
     motif1          3716..3743
                     /Mismatches=3
                     /%_Identity="89.28571428571429"
                     /Motif="TTGACAN(16,18)TATAAT"
                     /annotation_group="Sig70: 7,310 -> 7,337"
                     /label="Sig70"
     motif1          3968..3995
                     /Mismatches=3
                     /%_Identity="89.28571428571429"
                     /Motif="TTGACAN(16,18)TATAAT"
                     /annotation_group="Sig70: 7,562 -> 7,589"
                     /label="Sig70"
     motif1          complement(4078..4107)
                     /Mismatches=3
                     /%_Identity=90
                     /Motif="TTGACAN(16,18)TATAAT"
                     /annotation_group="Sig70: 7,672 <- 7,701"
                     /label="Sig70"
     motif1          4376..4403
                     /Mismatches=3
                     /%_Identity="89.28571428571429"
                     /Motif="TTGACAN(16,18)TATAAT"
                     /annotation_group="Sig70: 7,970 -> 7,997"
                     /label="Sig70"
     motif1          complement(4421..4448)
                     /Mismatches=3
                     /%_Identity="89.28571428571429"
                     /Motif="TTGACAN(16,18)TATAAT"
                     /annotation_group="Sig70: 8,015 <- 8,042"
                     /label="Sig70"
     motif1          complement(4525..4554)
                     /Mismatches=2
                     /%_Identity="93.33333333333333"
                     /Motif="TTGACAN(16,18)TATAAT"
                     /annotation_group="Sig70: 8,119 <- 8,148"
                     /label="Sig70"
     motif1          complement(4525..4552)
                     /Mismatches=3
                     /%_Identity="89.28571428571429"
                     /Motif="TTGACAN(16,18)TATAAT"
                     /annotation_group="Sig70: 8,119 <- 8,146"
                     /label="Sig70"
     motif1          complement(4583..4611)
                     /Mismatches=3
                     /%_Identity="89.65517241379311"
                     /Motif="TTGACAN(17)TATAAT"
                     /annotation_group="Sig70: 8,177 <- 8,205"
                     /label="Sig70"
     motif1          complement(4583..4611)
                     /Mismatches=3
                     /%_Identity="89.65517241379311"
                     /Motif="TTGACAN(16,18)TATAAT"
                     /annotation_group="Sig70: 8,177 <- 8,205"
                     /label="Sig70"
     motif1          complement(4594..4621)
                     /Mismatches=3
                     /%_Identity="89.28571428571429"
                     /Motif="TTGACAN(16,18)TATAAT"
                     /annotation_group="Sig70: 8,188 <- 8,215"
                     /label="Sig70"
     motif1          complement(4720..4749)
                     /Mismatches=3
                     /%_Identity=90
                     /Motif="TTGACAN(16,18)TATAAT"
                     /annotation_group="Sig70: 8,314 <- 8,343"
                     /label="Sig70"
     motif1          complement(4898..4925)
                     /Mismatches=3
                     /%_Identity="89.28571428571429"
                     /Motif="TTGACAN(16,18)TATAAT"
                     /annotation_group="Sig70: 8,492 <- 8,519"
                     /label="Sig70"
     motif1          complement(5009..5036)
                     /Mismatches=3
                     /%_Identity="89.28571428571429"
                     /Motif="TTGACAN(16,18)TATAAT"
                     /annotation_group="Sig70: 8,603 <- 8,630"
                     /label="Sig70"
     motif1          complement(5076..5105)
                     /Mismatches=3
                     /%_Identity=90
                     /Motif="TTGACAN(16,18)TATAAT"
                     /annotation_group="Sig70: 8,670 <- 8,699"
                     /label="Sig70"
     motif1          complement(5078..5105)
                     /Mismatches=3
                     /%_Identity="89.28571428571429"
                     /Motif="TTGACAN(16,18)TATAAT"
                     /annotation_group="Sig70: 8,672 <- 8,699"
                     /label="Sig70"
     motif1          5080..5109
                     /Mismatches=3
                     /%_Identity=90
                     /Motif="TTGACAN(16,18)TATAAT"
                     /annotation_group="Sig70: 8,674 -> 8,703"
                     /label="Sig70"
     motif1          complement(5245..5274)
                     /Mismatches=3
                     /%_Identity=90
                     /Motif="TTGACAN(16,18)TATAAT"
                     /annotation_group="Sig70: 8,839 <- 8,868"
                     /label="Sig70"
     motif1          complement(5451..5480)
                     /Mismatches=3
                     /%_Identity=90
                     /Motif="TTGACAN(16,18)TATAAT"
                     /annotation_group="Sig70: 9,045 <- 9,074"
                     /label="Sig70"
     motif1          complement(5504..5531)
                     /Mismatches=3
                     /%_Identity="89.28571428571429"
                     /Motif="TTGACAN(16,18)TATAAT"
                     /annotation_group="Sig70: 9,098 <- 9,125"
                     /label="Sig70"
     motif1          complement(5536..5563)
                     /Mismatches=3
                     /%_Identity="89.28571428571429"
                     /Motif="TTGACAN(16,18)TATAAT"
                     /annotation_group="Sig70: 9,130 <- 9,157"
                     /label="Sig70"
     motif1          5557..5585
                     /Mismatches=3
                     /%_Identity="89.65517241379311"
                     /Motif="TTGACAN(17)TATAAT"
                     /annotation_group="Sig70: 9,151 -> 9,179"
                     /label="Sig70"
     motif1          5557..5585
                     /Mismatches=3
                     /%_Identity="89.65517241379311"
                     /Motif="TTGACAN(16,18)TATAAT"
                     /annotation_group="Sig70: 9,151 -> 9,179"
                     /label="Sig70"
     motif1          5709..5738
                     /Mismatches=3
                     /%_Identity=90
                     /Motif="TTGACAN(16,18)TATAAT"
                     /annotation_group="Sig70: 9,303 -> 9,332"
                     /label="Sig70"
     motif1          complement(5753..5780)
                     /Mismatches=3
                     /%_Identity="89.28571428571429"
                     /Motif="TTGACAN(16,18)TATAAT"
                     /annotation_group="Sig70: 9,347 <- 9,374"
                     /label="Sig70"
     motif1          complement(5807..5834)
                     /Mismatches=3
                     /%_Identity="89.28571428571429"
                     /Motif="TTGACAN(16,18)TATAAT"
                     /annotation_group="Sig70: 9,401 <- 9,428"
                     /label="Sig70"
     motif1          complement(5867..5894)
                     /Mismatches=3
                     /%_Identity="89.28571428571429"
                     /Motif="TTGACAN(16,18)TATAAT"
                     /annotation_group="Sig70: 9,461 <- 9,488"
                     /label="Sig70"
     motif1          5890..5919
                     /Mismatches=3
                     /%_Identity=90
                     /Motif="TTGACAN(16,18)TATAAT"
                     /annotation_group="Sig70: 9,484 -> 9,513"
                     /label="Sig70"
     motif1          5897..5924
                     /Mismatches=3
                     /%_Identity="89.28571428571429"
                     /Motif="TTGACAN(16,18)TATAAT"
                     /annotation_group="Sig70: 9,491 -> 9,518"
                     /label="Sig70"
     motif1          complement(6080..6108)
                     /Mismatches=3
                     /%_Identity="89.65517241379311"
                     /Motif="TTGACAN(17)TATAAT"
                     /annotation_group="Sig70: 9,674 <- 9,702"
                     /label="Sig70"
     motif1          complement(6080..6109)
                     /Mismatches=3
                     /%_Identity=90
                     /Motif="TTGACAN(16,18)TATAAT"
                     /annotation_group="Sig70: 9,674 <- 9,703"
                     /label="Sig70"
     motif1          complement(6080..6108)
                     /Mismatches=3
                     /%_Identity="89.65517241379311"
                     /Motif="TTGACAN(16,18)TATAAT"
                     /annotation_group="Sig70: 9,674 <- 9,702"
                     /label="Sig70"
     motif1          6141..6170
                     /Mismatches=3
                     /%_Identity=90
                     /Motif="TTGACAN(16,18)TATAAT"
                     /annotation_group="Sig70: 9,735 -> 9,764"
                     /label="Sig70"
     motif1          complement(6490..6519)
                     /Mismatches=3
                     /%_Identity=90
                     /Motif="TTGACAN(16,18)TATAAT"
                     /annotation_group="Sig70: 10,084 <- 10,113"
                     /label="Sig70"
     motif1          6515..6544
                     /Mismatches=3
                     /%_Identity=90
                     /Motif="TTGACAN(16,18)TATAAT"
                     /annotation_group="Sig70: 10,109 -> 10,138"
                     /label="Sig70"
     motif1          complement(6581..6608)
                     /Mismatches=3
                     /%_Identity="89.28571428571429"
                     /Motif="TTGACAN(16,18)TATAAT"
                     /annotation_group="Sig70: 10,175 <- 10,202"
                     /label="Sig70"
     motif1          complement(6659..6686)
                     /Mismatches=3
                     /%_Identity="89.28571428571429"
                     /Motif="TTGACAN(16,18)TATAAT"
                     /annotation_group="Sig70: 10,253 <- 10,280"
                     /label="Sig70"
     motif1          complement(6733..6760)
                     /Mismatches=3
                     /%_Identity="89.28571428571429"
                     /Motif="TTGACAN(16,18)TATAAT"
                     /annotation_group="Sig70: 10,327 <- 10,354"
                     /label="Sig70"
     motif1          6762..6790
                     /Mismatches=3
                     /%_Identity="89.65517241379311"
                     /Motif="TTGACAN(17)TATAAT"
                     /annotation_group="Sig70: 10,356 -> 10,384"
                     /label="Sig70"
     motif1          6762..6789
                     /Mismatches=3
                     /%_Identity="89.28571428571429"
                     /Motif="TTGACAN(16,18)TATAAT"
                     /annotation_group="Sig70: 10,356 -> 10,383"
                     /label="Sig70"
     motif1          6762..6790
                     /Mismatches=3
                     /%_Identity="89.65517241379311"
                     /Motif="TTGACAN(16,18)TATAAT"
                     /annotation_group="Sig70: 10,356 -> 10,384"
                     /label="Sig70"
     promoter        complement(6781..6940)
                     /ApEinfo_revcolor="#d6b295"
                     /ApEinfo_fwdcolor="#d6b295"
                     /label="proC promoter"
     motif1          complement(6802..6829)
                     /Mismatches=3
                     /%_Identity="89.28571428571429"
                     /Motif="TTGACAN(16,18)TATAAT"
                     /annotation_group="Sig70: 10,396 <- 10,423"
                     /label="Sig70"
     motif1          complement(6842..6870)
                     /Mismatches=3
                     /%_Identity="89.65517241379311"
                     /Motif="TTGACAN(17)TATAAT"
                     /annotation_group="Sig70: 10,436 <- 10,464"
                     /label="Sig70"
     motif1          complement(6842..6870)
                     /Mismatches=3
                     /%_Identity="89.65517241379311"
                     /Motif="TTGACAN(16,18)TATAAT"
                     /annotation_group="Sig70: 10,436 <- 10,464"
                     /label="Sig70"
     terminator      complement(6951..7038)
                     /ApEinfo_revcolor="#9eafd2"
                     /ApEinfo_fwdcolor="#9eafd2"
                     /label="rrnBT2 term"
     source          complement(<7039..7058)
                     /ApEinfo_revcolor="#b1ff67"
                     /ApEinfo_fwdcolor="#b1ff67"
                     /label="source"
     misc_feature    complement(7041..7058)
                     /Mismatches=0
                     /Extension="CACCACACGTCTCGTAAG"
                     /created_by="primer3"
                     /annotation_group="5912426108433858921756b-c465-4bb3-a323-
                     1bf36b75016b"
                     /%GC="72.2"
                     /Tm="67.1"
                     /Hairpin_Tm="42.6"
                     /Self_Dimer_Tm="16.0"
                     /Sequence="GGAAGCAACGGCCCGGAG"
                     /label="IP_P_931"
                     /note="Geneious type: primer_bind_reverse"
ORIGIN      
        1 cttaccaagt agtgacccgc ttcgtgatgc atggtgttta aacttaatta agcctccggc
       61 ctgcggcctg cgcgcttcgc ttgccggttg gacaccaagt ggaaggcggg tcaaggctcg
      121 cgcagcgacc gcgcagcggc ttggccttga cgcgcctgga acgacccaag cctatgcgag
      181 tgggggcagt cgaaggcgaa gcccgcccgc ctgccccccg agcctcacgg cggcgagtgc
      241 gggggttcca agggggcagc gccaccttgg gcaaggccga aggccgcgca gtcgatcaac
      301 aagccccgga ggggccactt tttgccggag ggggagccgc gccgaaggcg tgggggaacc
      361 ccgcaggggt gcccttcttt gggcaccaaa gaactagata tagggcgaaa tgcgaaagac
      421 ttaaaaatca acaacttaaa aaaggggggt acgcaacagc tcattgcggc accccccgca
      481 atagctcatt gcgtaggtta aagaaaatct gtaattgact gccactttta cgcaacgcat
      541 aattgttgtc gcgctgccga aaagttgcag ctgattgcgc atggtgccgc aaccgtgcgg
      601 caccctaccg catggagata agcatggcca cgcagtccag agaaatcggc attcaagcca
      661 agaacaagcc cggtcactgg gtgcaaacgg aacgcaaagc gcatgaggcg tgggccgggc
      721 ttattgcgag gaaacccacg gcggcaatgc tgctgcatca cctcgtggcg cagatgggcc
      781 accagaacgc cgtggtggtc agccagaaga cactttccaa gctcatcgga cgttctttgc
      841 ggacggtcca atacgcagtc aaggacttgg tggccgagcg ctggatctcc gtcgtgaagc
      901 tcaacggccc cggcaccgtg tcggcctacg tggtcaatga ccgcgtggcg tggggccagc
      961 cccgcgacca gttgcgcctg tcggtgttca gtgccgccgt ggtggttgat cacgacgacc
     1021 aggacgaatc gctgttgggg catggcgacc tgcgccgcat cccgaccctg tatccgggcg
     1081 agcagcaact accgaccggc cccggcgagg agccgcccag ccagcccggc attccgggca
     1141 tggaaccaga cctgccagcc ttgaccgaaa cggaggaatg ggaacggcgc gggcagcagc
     1201 gcctgccgat gcccgatgag ccgtgttttc tggacgatgg cgagccgttg gagccgccga
     1261 cacgggtcac gctgccgcgc cggtagcact tgggttgcgc agcaacccgt aagtgcgctg
     1321 ttccagacta tcggctgtag ttaattaagc ggccgcgagc gtagcgaccg agtgagctag
     1381 ctatttgttt atttttctaa atacattcaa atatgtatcc gctcatgaga caataaccct
     1441 gttaaaatgc gtggatctcc atcaggcagt ttcccagaca ttactcaccc gtccgccact
     1501 cgtcagcaaa gaagcaagct tagatcgacc tgcagggggg ggggggaaag ccacgttgtg
     1561 tctcaaaatc tctgatgtta cattgcacaa gataaaaata tatcatcatg aacaataaaa
     1621 ctgtctgctt acataaacag taatacaagg ggtgttatga gccatattca acgggaaacg
     1681 tcttgctcga ggccgcgatt aaattccaac atggatgctg atttatatgg gtataaatgg
     1741 gctcgcgata atgtcgggca atcaggtgcg acaatctatc gattgtatgg gaagcccgat
     1801 gcgccagagt tgtttctgaa acatggcaaa ggtagcgttg ccaatgatgt tacagatgag
     1861 atggtcagac taaactggct gacggaattt atgcctcttc cgaccatcaa gcattttatc
     1921 cgtactcctg atgatgcatg gttactcacc actgcgatcc ccgggaaaac agcattccag
     1981 gtattagaag aatatcctga ttcaggtgaa aatattgttg atgcgctggc agtgttcctg
     2041 cgccggttgc attcgattcc tgtttgtaat tgtcctttta acagcgatcg cgtatttcgc
     2101 ctcgctcagg cgcaatcacg aatgaataac ggtttggttg atgcgagtga ttttgatgac
     2161 gagcgtaatg gctggcctgt tgaacaagtc tggaaagaaa tgcataagct tttgccattc
     2221 tcaccggatt cagtcgtcac tcatggtgat ttctcacttg ataaccttat ttttgacgag
     2281 gggaaattaa taggttgtat tgatgttgga cgagtcggaa tcgcagaccg ataccaggat
     2341 cttgccatcc tatggaactg cctcggtgag ttttctcctt cattacagaa acggcttttt
     2401 caaaaatatg gtattgataa tcctgatatg aataaattgc agtttcattt gatgctcgat
     2461 gagtttttct aatcagggga taacgcagga aagaacatgt gagcaatgtt tttttgcggc
     2521 cgcaaccgct ctagatttca gtgcaattta tctcttcaaa tgtagcacct gaagtcagcc
     2581 caggaggcgt ggaaaaagcc gggcattgcc cggctttctt tgtgagtcgt cctgaacgcc
     2641 tccctgatcg aggtcgaggg ggcatcgcct taggccggcc gggcttgtct gcagtcctgc
     2701 tccttgtgat ggtttaatct acaacagtag aaattattta aagttcttag acgcagggta
     2761 gccaaatgcg ttggatctac aacagtagaa attatttaaa gttcttagac ccgtttttgc
     2821 ctaaatcagc gctagcatta tacctaggac tgagctagct gtcaattagt tattcctatt
     2881 ctgcacgaac tcaaaatact cttcattttt gataaccaaa ttgagttttt tgccctcttg
     2941 attatttttg atcctaccta gtagcatcag accttttagc ccaatatgat aagcaccatt
     3001 ggcatcagca tcttgaggca tattttttgg cgcctgtcgc gaatcaaaga aattgccatt
     3061 tacatctgct actggtgaaa ttagataatc taactcagta cctgtttttg agttacgcat
     3121 ttgtaagata gtatttagga cactagttag cttagcaaaa aactttttgt cgctctcacc
     3181 gcaaatagct gctttgatac attcgccatg cccatattcg atagaataat cttttagcaa
     3241 tttctccaac tctttagttg gataaacttc tcgagtatcc caattatgat ttttatctga
     3301 atttctaaag ttaatcaatc tactcccaaa gctagctata gtccacttgc ctttggcagc
     3361 cttgtcacca aagtttttat aatcaaaact aaactcaaaa tagcccttat caaggttata
     3421 acaaatcttg tcaaacttac taaagaactc ttgagatttg ctgacacttt catacttagg
     3481 atataactga tttacaaaac cagttacagg acaaattttt gaagtaaaac cagctggtac
     3541 atagtagata atacctgttt gtttacccat ctttttaaaa gtctcaaaag gtgctgttag
     3601 ctgataagct ctaagcactc ccccagtttt atcaaactca ttatctttga aaactagata
     3661 gtttagtttc tcaattagca ttttttctaa cttttgatag acctgcttct ctaccttgaa
     3721 acgccctctt ttaaatccaa aatttaaatc ctcaaaaacc acaatagcat tatactctat
     3781 aactagctta gctatttcat gaactacctg agatagatag ccctctttca tctctttgat
     3841 gttatttatc tttttccagt ctttcctagc tgaatcccta tctttctcta ttgcagcaag
     3901 cttatcatgg tagtttgttt tcattctatc attaccaatg atgttgaaag tatcttgttt
     3961 gatgatattg cctttaccat ctaccaaagt atagtaagct aaatgtcttt cacctctatc
     4021 tatacttaat atatgaacat catttgcttt ttcttttagc aataaattga tttcatcatt
     4081 aaacttatta gctccactag atttaaaatt gattgtaata ggacagtgaa agaaaaactt
     4141 atcttcagta aagcgtttat ctttgattaa atcatattca aaaacactct cttttttagg
     4201 attatctttg tttttattag ctattgcctc tttagctggg tgagtgattt ttttaggtat
     4261 tgattgttta cgataaaaaa gctctgcctc accatttagc ttataaacca catcttgaag
     4321 atttctctca tcaaacagcg ctttccaata taaagtatgt agatttggtc gccctttgct
     4381 ataagctgaa aaatctttat tatagatttg gaataggtac aatttaccct gattaactac
     4441 gctatcaata tagctctctg atatattttc aaaagttagt ttgtagcctt gattttcaac
     4501 ttctctataa aattcatcta tagaattata tctttgagta tcagaaaatc taaatccaaa
     4561 atctttccac tccggatgct tacttataga ctgtttataa aaatctataa attttcggca
     4621 atcttcaata ttaaactcaa atttttcata tcctttttga ggactaccat tttttgtatg
     4681 tgtggaatga tttcttattc taagtatatc ttcactagga ttataaaatt ttatagattt
     4741 agcagaaaag aaaaccttag gtaacatttt atttgcgcca ggtaaaagtt tataaacaat
     4801 ttttttataa ccctcgcctt tattttcttt gatagcttta tcatcaaata ttttgttatt
     4861 tttcttattc atcacaccca gataatattt atcatctttg ataaataaaa ttgccgtatt
     4921 gtcaggctct ttatttttat cccaaccatt agccaaagtc gagttctcaa aattgagctt
     4981 aaatttctca tcactatatg gcttttgagt tatatagttt ctaattttgt tataaagagg
     5041 cactatattc gctagctcaa agtagcactc ctcaaatact agataaaaat gctcatcctt
     5101 gtctaaaata tttgccttat cttctgactg actaatatga aatattttta gtttatgtaa
     5161 gagattatta gtttgatcta aaagatcctt gatagcttta acatcatctt ccgcactagc
     5221 ttgaagtagg tcttttttac cttgattttg atatttgata gatatctgtg ccaaattgtc
     5281 tttgttttga gctatttcat caaatatcat cggaatagcc gcaaagtttg caagtatttc
     5341 ttcaaaccta cactgtttat ctatatctct atgcttatta aattcttcta aggcaagctt
     5401 tatagtttct agagataagt attttgcttt ttcagttttt ttggctatta attcttgctc
     5461 tttcttacta gggttatcaa gatttttagg tgctatttgt tgagttatat attctagtac
     5521 cgctgtacca ataacactat aatcatcaaa aacttgttgt gatagatcag taagagattt
     5581 atcattttta aaataaattt tactcaaatc aagtttttga gcttttaaat catcaaataa
     5641 taaagatagt gtttctttaa tagatttttc ttctactgtt ttaaaagctg ctatttgctc
     5701 ataaaaactt tgcatcgttg taactacatc actatcatct tctaacttat caattacaaa
     5761 agatttagat tctgtatcac ttaaaatttg cttaaataaa acactcattt tatatttttt
     5821 gagtgtttta tcatttattt gctgtgagta tagatttata tattcattta taccttttct
     5881 ctttgtattt tcaccattta caaatttacc accaataata gtattaaatt tagtaatacc
     5941 actttgattt agataattat taaagtttgc tatctcaaaa acttcatcaa gtgaaaaaac
     6001 tctttgatta acttcagatg ttttgtagtc aatatcaaag gttagctctt ctgccaaatc
     6061 ttttttaatt tgttcatagt ttatagcttc tggagctttg tcttttaaac tctcatactt
     6121 agctttattt tctagaaatt taggcaaatt atcatctact atcctataaa taatagatgt
     6181 aggaatatca ttgctactat aaacattttt tctattttca tgaaaaccct taaaataagt
     6241 tgtccaacct ttaaaagatt tgattatttc taacgcctca tctatatctg tgatatcact
     6301 attggcttta aatagttcta taccattatc cttagattgc tttagccata gaattaaatc
     6361 tgactcttgc ccttttttag catcgataag gttttgatta aacaaattct taaatttctc
     6421 tgagtccttt atatattcag atatttgttt ctttatcgta tcttttgcac ttttaaaatc
     6481 tttttgtaga ttatcatcat cactcttttt aagtttaaaa taaacatcag aatagttttg
     6541 taataaatct tcgctaatac aaaccgaact taatatctcc tctataaaaa actgatgata
     6601 tttatcaatt atttgtttag cctttttgta gtctttagct cttttctcat catctaaaat
     6661 caaacctctt gcttttatgt tttcaagtgt tttaccctgt gggattaact caaatcttag
     6721 agttttactt aaactatatt tattaacaaa ttcttgataa attgacattt ttgcctcctc
     6781 ctctagtaaa agttaaacaa aattatttgt agagggaaac cgttgtggac tccctgaata
     6841 tatcatacga gccttatgca tgcccgtaaa gttatccagc aaccactcat agacctaggg
     6901 cagcagatag ggacgacgtg gtgttagctg tgctctagaa gctagcagag tttgtagaaa
     6961 cgcaaaaagg ccatccgtca ggatggcctt ctgcttaatt tgatgcctgg cagtttatgg
     7021 cgggcgtcct gcccgccacc ctccgggccg ttgcttcc
//
