# Supplementary material for: Heterologous Cas9 and non-homologous end joining as a Potentially Organism-Agnostic Knockout (POAK) system in bacteria
Source: bioRxiv preprint, doi:10.1101/601971, version 2 (2021-10-06)
Supplement: Plasmid Sequences [file 601971_file03.zip › SuppFileA1/IP_336.gb]

LOCUS       IP_336                 11324 bp    DNA     circular UNA 05-JAN-2019
DEFINITION  pWcCas9galKw2.
ACCESSION   urn.local...3w-9z01nbr
VERSION     urn.local...3w-9z01nbr
KEYWORDS    .
SOURCE      
  ORGANISM  .
FEATURES             Location/Qualifiers
     source          complement(1..59)
                     /ApEinfo_revcolor="#85dae9"
                     /ApEinfo_fwdcolor="#85dae9"
                     /label="source"
     source          complement(60..6119)
                     /ApEinfo_revcolor="#85dae9"
                     /ApEinfo_fwdcolor="#85dae9"
                     /label="source"
     rep_origin      complement(69..908)
                     /ApEinfo_revcolor="#c6c9d1"
                     /ApEinfo_fwdcolor="#c6c9d1"
                     /label="p15A_origin"
     gene            1270..1485
                     /ApEinfo_revcolor="#9eafd2"
                     /ApEinfo_fwdcolor="#9eafd2"
                     /label="CAT/CamR (659 - 444)"
     CDS             complement(1979..3469)
                     /ApEinfo_revcolor="#b7e6d7"
                     /ApEinfo_fwdcolor="#b7e6d7"
                     /label="Rep2"
     misc_feature    2461..2466
                     /Recognition_pattern="A^AGCTT"
                     /annotation_group="AAGCTT"
                     /label="HindIII"
                     /note="Geneious type: restriction site"
     CDS             complement(4462..4932)
                     /ApEinfo_revcolor="#d59687"
                     /ApEinfo_fwdcolor="#d59687"
                     /label="Rep1"
     CDS             complement(5053..5790)
                     /ApEinfo_revcolor="#b1ff67"
                     /ApEinfo_fwdcolor="#b1ff67"
                     /label="ErR frame 2"
     Junction        6050^6051
                     /Reads_using=4
                     /Reads_supporting_discovery=4
                     /Junction_Type="Insertion"
                     /Insertion_Size=3
                     /Insertion="TGT"
                     /ID="junction 1"
                     /label="TGT"
     misc_feature    complement(6120..6169)
                     /ApEinfo_revcolor="#b7e6d7"
                     /ApEinfo_fwdcolor="#b7e6d7"
                     /label="MCS"
     misc_feature    complement(6120..6169)
                     /ApEinfo_revcolor="#75c6a9"
                     /ApEinfo_fwdcolor="#75c6a9"
                     /label="MCS"
     misc_feature    complement(6120..6169)
                     /ApEinfo_revcolor="#b1ff67"
                     /ApEinfo_fwdcolor="#b1ff67"
                     /label="Homologous Recombination Cas9"
     misc_feature    complement(6128..6169)
                     /ApEinfo_revcolor="#85dae9"
                     /ApEinfo_fwdcolor="#85dae9"
                     /label="terminator"
     misc_feature    6170..6177
                     /ApEinfo_revcolor="#7ea7d8"
                     /ApEinfo_fwdcolor="#7ea7d8"
                     /label="NotI"
     source          complement(6327..10668)
                     /ApEinfo_revcolor="#b1ff67"
                     /ApEinfo_fwdcolor="#b1ff67"
                     /label="source"
     misc_feature    complement(6349..6384)
                     /ApEinfo_revcolor="#c6c9d1"
                     /ApEinfo_fwdcolor="#c6c9d1"
                     /label="repeat"
     misc_feature    6385..6404
                     /Original_Bases="TGAGACCTCAGTCGGTCTC"
                     /label="TGAGACCTCAGTCGGTCTC"
                     /note="Geneious type: Editing History Replacement"
     misc_RNA        <6385..>6404
                     /created_by="isaacnplant"
                     /Color="#33ffff"
                     /modified_by="isaacnplant"
                     /label="IP_P_979"
     misc_RNA        complement(6385..>6404)
                     /created_by="isaacnplant"
                     /Color="#0077ee"
                     /modified_by="isaacnplant"
                     /label="IP_P_978"
     misc_RNA        complement(6385..6404)
                     /created_by="isaacnplant"
                     /label="wc_galk2"
     promoter        complement(6405..6469)
                     /ApEinfo_revcolor="#b4abac"
                     /ApEinfo_fwdcolor="#b4abac"
                     /label="J23100 promoter"
     terminator      6526..6567
                     /ApEinfo_revcolor="#9eafd2"
                     /ApEinfo_fwdcolor="#9eafd2"
                     /label="terminator"
     precursor_RNA   complement(6598..6686)
                     /ApEinfo_revcolor="#75c6a9"
                     /ApEinfo_fwdcolor="#75c6a9"
                     /label="tracrRNA precursor"
     terminator      complement(6598..6619)
                     /ApEinfo_revcolor="#b4abac"
                     /ApEinfo_fwdcolor="#b4abac"
                     /label="tracrRNA terminator"
     promoter        complement(6693..6746)
                     /ApEinfo_revcolor="#b4abac"
                     /ApEinfo_fwdcolor="#b4abac"
                     /label="tracrRNA promoter"
     CDS             complement(6751..10668)
                     /ApEinfo_revcolor="#ff9ccd"
                     /ApEinfo_fwdcolor="#ff9ccd"
                     /label="cas9"
     misc_feature    complement(6802..6826)
                     /label="/ApEinfo_revcolor=#84b0dc
                     /ApEinfo_fwdcolor=#84b0dc"
     misc_feature    7501..7506
                     /Recognition_pattern="A^AGCTT"
                     /annotation_group="AAGCTT"
                     /label="HindIII"
                     /note="Geneious type: restriction site"
     misc_feature    9846..9851
                     /Recognition_pattern="A^AGCTT"
                     /annotation_group="AAGCTT"
                     /label="HindIII"
                     /note="Geneious type: restriction site"
     misc_feature    complement(10648..10668)
                     /Pair_Dimer_Tm="4.3"
                     /Product_Size=3918
                     /Mismatches=0
                     /Extension="CACCACACGTCTCGTCGC"
                     /created_by="primer3"
                     /annotation_group="290521698419237cad5a062-b0a4-4579-b8d5-
                     a6d2ba1d4bad"
                     /%GC="52.4"
                     /Tm="62.9"
                     /Hairpin_Tm="40.2"
                     /Self_Dimer_Tm="5.9"
                     /Sequence="CTCAAACGGACAGCTCGTAGA"
                     /label="IP_P_584"
                     /note="Geneious type: primer_bind_reverse"
     CDS             complement(10669..10857)
                     /ApEinfo_revcolor="#ff9ccd"
                     /ApEinfo_fwdcolor="#ff9ccd"
                     /label="cas9"
     source          join(complement(<11118..11235),complement(10669..>10869))
                     /ApEinfo_revcolor="#b1ff67"
                     /ApEinfo_fwdcolor="#b1ff67"
                     /label="source"
     misc_feature    complement(10822..10861)
                     /Sequence="AAAAATGGATAAGAAATACTCAATAGGCTTAGATATCGGC"
                     /Mismatches=0
                     /annotation_group="dec9c1a9-776c-4092-86c6-ffca8e718a96"
                     /label="IP_P_100"
                     /note="Geneious type: primer_bind_reverse"
     misc_feature    complement(10826..10865)
                     /Sequence="GTGAAAAAATGGATAAGAAATACTCAATAGGCTTAGATAT"
                     /Mismatch_Positions="GT=A=================================
                     ==="
                     /Mismatches=3
                     /annotation_group="3f2a5af4-410e-4ba6-8b69-fd6d2365d30c"
                     /label="IP_P_277"
                     /note="Geneious type: primer_bind_reverse"
     misc_feature    complement(10848..10869)
                     /created_by="primer3"
                     /%GC="40.9"
                     /Tm="56.1"
                     /Hairpin_Tm="None"
                     /Self_Dimer_Tm="None"
                     /Pair_Dimer_Tm="None"
                     /Sequence="GAGGAGGCAAAAATGGATAAGA"
                     /Product_Size=11075
                     /annotation_group="1703312641675640bfe888e-0e73-42b0-bd00-
                     7f851b8e77beCas9-Theta extraction"
                     /Extension="CACCACAGCTCTTCG"
                     /label="11,075 R"
                     /note="Geneious type: primer_bind_reverse"
     misc_feature    complement(10848..10869)
                     /Pair_Dimer_Tm="None"
                     /Product_Size=11075
                     /Mismatches=0
                     /Extension="CACCACAGCTCTTCG"
                     /created_by="primer3"
                     /annotation_group="2905218265479341c9fba64-cf47-4c49-a5a5-
                     a00a6e0e03cc"
                     /%GC="40.9"
                     /Tm="59.1"
                     /Hairpin_Tm="None"
                     /Self_Dimer_Tm="None"
                     /Sequence="GAGGAGGCAAAAATGGATAAGA"
                     /label="IP_P_624"
                     /note="Geneious type: primer_bind_reverse"
     mismatch        10862
                     /Target_base="C"
                     /Oligo_base="A"
                     /Oligo_name="IP_P_277"
                     /annotation_group="3f2a5af4-410e-4ba6-8b69-fd6d2365d30c"
                     /label="C/A"
     mismatch        10864
                     /Target_base="G"
                     /Oligo_base="T"
                     /Oligo_name="IP_P_277"
                     /annotation_group="3f2a5af4-410e-4ba6-8b69-fd6d2365d30c"
                     /label="G/T"
     mismatch        10865
                     /Target_base="A"
                     /Oligo_base="G"
                     /Oligo_name="IP_P_277"
                     /annotation_group="3f2a5af4-410e-4ba6-8b69-fd6d2365d30c"
                     /label="A/G"
     misc_feature    complement(10867..11120)
                     /Source="referenceToDocument: urn:local:.:1a-71ucs8c"
                     /label="enolase promoter (concatenated sequence 2)
                     (reversed)"
                     /note="Geneious type: Concatenated sequence"
     ligation        10867..10869
                     /label="Ligation"
     primer_bind     10870..10898
                     /created_by="primer3"
                     /%GC="27.6"
                     /Tm="57.4"
                     /Hairpin_Tm="36.1"
                     /Self_Dimer_Tm="None"
                     /Pair_Dimer_Tm="None"
                     /Sequence="ACTTGTTTTAAAAGTATAGTTATCTGGGA"
                     /Product_Size=248
                     /annotation_group="170331402072391a6c83395-d92a-4cd7-9000-
                     e09b7d394042enolase promoter (reversed)"
                     /Extension="CACCACAGCTCTTCGCTC"
                     /label="1 F"
     source          complement(<10870..>11117)
                     /organism="Weissella confusa"
                     /mol_type="genomic DNA"
                     /strain="DSM 20196"
                     /isolation_source="fermented sausages"
                     /culture_collection="DSM:20196"
                     /db_xref="taxon:1583"
                     /collection_date=1969
                     /label="source Weissella confusa"
     motif1          10889..10917
                     /Mismatches=4
                     /%_Identity="86.20689655172414"
                     /Motif="TTGACAN(17)TATAAT"
                     /annotation_group="Sig70: 139,911 <- 139,939"
                     /label="Sig70"
     motif1          complement(10915..10943)
                     /Mismatches=4
                     /%_Identity="86.20689655172414"
                     /Motif="TTGACAN(17)TATAAT"
                     /annotation_group="Sig70: 139,885 -> 139,913"
                     /label="Sig70"
     motif1          11019..11047
                     /Mismatches=4
                     /%_Identity="86.20689655172414"
                     /Motif="TTGACAN(17)TATAAT"
                     /annotation_group="Sig70: 139,781 <- 139,809"
                     /label="Sig70"
     misc_feature    complement(11098..11117)
                     /created_by="primer3"
                     /%GC="50.0"
                     /Tm="58.4"
                     /Hairpin_Tm="None"
                     /Self_Dimer_Tm="None"
                     /Pair_Dimer_Tm="None"
                     /Sequence="AAACGTAACCTCCTCCTCGT"
                     /Product_Size=248
                     /annotation_group="1703314583716186a65d069-180f-49c5-8f08-
                     0d69dcbbd9f7enolase promoter (reversed)"
                     /Extension="CACCACAGCTCTTCGAGC"
                     /label="248 R"
                     /note="Geneious type: primer_bind_reverse"
     misc_feature    complement(11098..11117)
                     /Pair_Dimer_Tm="None"
                     /Product_Size=248
                     /Mismatches=0
                     /Extension="CACCACAGCTCTTCGAGC"
                     /created_by="primer3"
                     /annotation_group="2905217782194766de3379f-ad61-474f-9de7-
                     afc437461551"
                     /%GC="50.0"
                     /Tm="61.7"
                     /Hairpin_Tm="None"
                     /Self_Dimer_Tm="None"
                     /Sequence="AAACGTAACCTCCTCCTCGT"
                     /label="IP_P_622"
                     /note="Geneious type: primer_bind_reverse"
     misc_feature    11118..10869
                     /Source="referenceToDocument: urn:local:.:s-71uckd8"
                     /label="Cas9-Theta extraction (concatenated sequence 1)"
                     /note="Geneious type: Concatenated sequence"
     ligation        11118..11120
                     /label="Ligation"
     primer_bind     11118..11140
                     /created_by="primer3"
                     /%GC="47.8"
                     /Tm="60.2"
                     /Hairpin_Tm="45.3"
                     /Self_Dimer_Tm="10.6"
                     /Pair_Dimer_Tm="None"
                     /Sequence="GCTAGCAGAGTTTGTAGAAACGC"
                     /Product_Size=11075
                     /annotation_group="170331181012102d85f1cd4-dabb-4d50-8538-
                     15a2001055feCas9-Theta extraction"
                     /Extension="CACCACAGCTCTTCG"
                     /label="1 F"
     terminator      complement(11128..11215)
                     /ApEinfo_revcolor="#9eafd2"
                     /ApEinfo_fwdcolor="#9eafd2"
                     /label="rrnBT2 term"
     misc_feature    11237..11244
                     /ApEinfo_revcolor="#7ea7d8"
                     /ApEinfo_fwdcolor="#7ea7d8"
                     /label="PacI"
     terminator      11245..11288
                     /ApEinfo_revcolor="#84b0dc"
                     /ApEinfo_fwdcolor="#84b0dc"
                     /label="rrnB_T1_terminator"
     misc_feature    11245..11324
                     /ApEinfo_revcolor="#b4abac"
                     /ApEinfo_fwdcolor="#b4abac"
                     /label="Backbone"
     misc_feature    11292..11297
                     /ApEinfo_revcolor="#ff9ccd"
                     /ApEinfo_fwdcolor="#ff9ccd"
                     /label="-35"
     misc_feature    complement(11352..57)
                     /Mismatch_Positions="=================C============"
                     /Mismatches=1
                     /created_by="primer3"
                     /annotation_group="29107070413444447a7252d-d444-4835-9320-
                     26d4914b7d17"
                     /%GC="66.7"
                     /Tm="79.6"
                     /Hairpin_Tm="46.9"
                     /Self_Dimer_Tm="36.2"
                     /Sequence="AATACGCAAACCGCCTCCCCCCGCGCGTTG"
                     /label="IP_P_069"
                     /note="Geneious type: primer_bind_reverse"
     mismatch        11364
                     /Target_base="T"
                     /Oligo_base="C"
                     /Oligo_name="IP_P_069"
                     /annotation_group="29107070413444447a7252d-d444-4835-9320-
                     26d4914b7d17"
                     /label="T/C"
ORIGIN      
        1 tcgtgccagc tgcattaatg aatcggccaa cgcgcgggga gaggcggttt gcgtattggc
       61 tagaaatatt ttatctgatt aataagatga tcttcttgag atcgttttgg tctgcgcgta
      121 atctcttgct ctgaaaacga aaaaaccgcc ttgcagggcg gtttttcgaa ggttctctga
      181 gctaccaact ctttgaaccg aggtaactgg cttggaggag cgcagtcacc aaaacttgtc
      241 ctttcagttt agccttaacc ggcgcatgac ttcaagacta actcctctaa atcaattacc
      301 agtggctgct gccagtggtg cttttgcatg tctttccggg ttggactcaa gacgatagtt
      361 accggataag gcgcagcggt cggactgaac ggggggttcg tgcatacagt ccagcttgga
      421 gcgaactgcc tacccggaac tgagtgtcag gcgtggaatg agacaaacgc ggccataaca
      481 gcggaatgac accggtaaac cgaaaggcag gaacaggaga gcgcacgagg gagccgccag
      541 ggggaaacgc ctggtatctt tatagtcctg tcgggtttcg ccaccactga tttgagcgtc
      601 agatttcgtg atgcttgtca ggggggcgga gcctatggaa aaacggcttt gccgcggccc
      661 tctcacttcc ctgttaagta tcttcctggc atcttccagg aaatctccgc cccgttcgta
      721 agccatttcc gctcgccgca gtcgaacgac cgagcgtagc gagtcagtga gcgaggaagc
      781 ggaatatatc ctgtatcaca tattctgctg acgcaccggt gcagcctttt ttctcctgcc
      841 acatgaagca cttcactgac accctcatca gtgccaacat agtaagccag tatacactcc
      901 gctagcgctg atgtccggcg gtgcttttgc cgttacgcac caccccgtca gtagctgaac
      961 aggagggaca gctgatagaa acagaagcca ctggagcacc tcaaaaacac catcatacac
     1021 taaatcagta agttggcagc atcacccgac gcactttgcg ccgaataaat acctgtgacg
     1081 gaagatcact tcgcagaata aataaatcct ggtgtccctg ttgataccgg gaagccctgg
     1141 gccaactttt ggcgaaaatg agacgttgat cggcacgtaa gaggttccaa ctttcaccat
     1201 aatgaaataa gatcactacc gggcgtattt tttgagttat cgagattttc aggagctaag
     1261 gaagctaaaa tggagaaaaa aatcactgga tataccaccg ttgatatatc ccaatggcat
     1321 cgtaaagaac attttgaggc atttcagtca gttgctcaat gtacctataa ccagaccgtt
     1381 cagctggata ttacggcctt tttaaagacc gtaaagaaaa ataagcacaa gttttatccg
     1441 gcctttattc acattcttgc ccgcctgatg aatgctcatc cggaattcta tttaatcact
     1501 ttgactagca aatactaaca acaagacaca cacaccaaaa atcaaaaatt cactactttt
     1561 agttaaaaac cacgtaacca caagaactaa tccaatccat gtaatcgggt tcttcaaata
     1621 tttctccaag attttcctcc tctaatatgc tcaacttaaa tgacctattc aataaatcta
     1681 ttatgctgct aaatagttta taggacaaat aagtatactc taatgaccta taaaagatag
     1741 aaaattaaaa aatcaagtgt tcgcttcgct ctcactgccc ctcgacgttt tagtagcctt
     1801 tccctcactt cgttcagtcc aagccaacta aaagttttcg ggctactctc tccttctccc
     1861 cctaataatt aattaaaatc ttactctgta tatttctgct aatcattcgc taaacagcaa
     1921 agaaaaaaca aacacgtatc atagatataa atgtaatggc atagtgcggg ttttattttc
     1981 agcctgtatc atagctaaac aaatcgagtt gtgtgtccgt tttagggcgt tctgctagct
     2041 tgtttaaagt ctcttgaatg aatgtatgct ctaagtcaaa agaatttgtc agcgccttta
     2101 tatagctttc tttttcttct ttttttactt taatgatcga tagcaacaat gatttaacac
     2161 tagcaagttg aatgccacca tttcttcctg gtttaatctt aaagaaaatt tcctgattcg
     2221 ccttcagtac cttcagcaat ttatctaatg tccgttcagg aatgcctagc acttctctaa
     2281 tctctttttt ggtcgtcact aaataaggct tgtatacatc gcttttttcg ctaatataag
     2341 ccattaaatc ttctttccat tctgacaaat gaacacgttg acgttcgctt ctttttttct
     2401 tgaatttaaa ccacccttga cggacaaata aatctttact ggttaaatca cttgataccc
     2461 aagctttgca aagaatggta atgtattccc tattagcccc ttgatagttt tctgaatagg
     2521 cacttctaac aattttgatt acttcttttt cttctaaggg ttgatctaat cgattattaa
     2581 actcaaacat attatattcg cacgtttcga ttgaatagcc tgaactaaag taggctaaag
     2641 agagggtaaa catgacgtta ttacgcccta ttaaaccctt ttctcctgaa aatttcgttt
     2701 cgtgcaataa gagattaaac cagggttcat ctacttgttt tttgccttct gtaccgctta
     2761 aaaccgttag acttgaacga gtaaagccct tattatctgt ttgtttgaaa gaccaatctt
     2821 gccattcttt gaaagaataa cggtaattag gatcaaaaaa ttctacattg tccgttcttg
     2881 gtatgcgagc aataccaaaa tgattacacg ttagatcaac tggcaaagac tttccaaaat
     2941 attctcggat attttgcgaa attattttgg ctgctttgac agatttaaat tctgattttg
     3001 aagtcacata gactggcgtt tctaaaacaa aatatgcttg ataaccttta tcagatttga
     3061 taatcatagt aggcataaaa cctaaatcaa tagcggttgt taaaatatcg cttgctgaaa
     3121 tagtttcttt tgccgtgtga atatcaaaat caataaagaa ggtattgatt tgtcttaaat
     3181 tgttttcaga atgtcctttc gtgtatgaac ggttttcgtc tgcatacgtt ccataacgat
     3241 aaacgttggg tgtccaatgt gtaaatgtat cttgattttc ttgaatcgct tcctcggaag
     3301 tcagaacaac accacgaccg ccaatcatgc ttgattttga gcgatacgca aaaatagccc
     3361 ctttgctttt acctggcttg gtagtgattg agcgaatttt actattttta aatttgtact
     3421 ttaacaagcc gtcatgaagc acagtttcta caacaaaagg gatattcatt cagctgttct
     3481 cctttcctat aaatcctata aaataggttg tttaattaac ttggtttgct ttttcattca
     3541 actgtttcaa tattgcatgt tttgaaaaag atttttttcc tttataagtc aatttttttc
     3601 cactaatcga ataaattatt ttgttatttt ctattaactt atatatataa tcttccccct
     3661 ccgaagaaaa atacttatct gattttgttt ctaagtagat atttctcttt tctaactctt
     3721 tcttaaacgt ttctagtgta tagatatttg ctaattttct tatctccaat aaactatttt
     3781 ttatataagt tttacattca tcatgattca tacaaactcc accttctata aatgaataca
     3841 aaaaaagcaa tcaaacgatt tccgattgat tgcttaacaa ttcttaaatt cagtagctta
     3901 gatacttgaa aactctctga tttccctata taatgatagt acggttatat accgtcttca
     3961 aacaaagtta attaaataac ttcttacgag ggaagagttc atctgactaa ctgataagcg
     4021 ttggtttggc aatcttatcg ggctatgcat ttataaaatg tcgtcaaaca ttttataaat
     4081 gtgtcatggc tcttttttcg tttctattca gttcgttgtt tcgttatatc tagtataccg
     4141 cttttaaaaa aaaataagca acgatttcgt gcattattca cacgaagtca ttgctttttt
     4201 cttcttccat ttctaaatcc aatgttactt gttctgattc tgtttctggc tctggttctg
     4261 ttggctcatt tgggattaaa tccactacta gcgttgagtt agttaacttt gcaatttgtt
     4321 ctagtgtttt tatggttgga tctgattttc ctgattctat tcgtgaataa tttgatctac
     4381 tcatttctaa ttcttggggt accgccagca tttcggaaaa aaaccacgct aaggattttt
     4441 tctataaaaa gagccgttat attaagaata aaacggctct tttatacgta aaggacgtaa
     4501 attcatttgc ccagtgtcat gtaatccttc aaatttgtat tctccaagaa aattgatatg
     4561 ttcccatcct aacggccacg catatggcat taaatcttct ctaaattctc ctcttgcttt
     4621 taattcttct acggcttttt ccatatatac agtgttccac acacttatag cgttaataat
     4681 tatgtttagt gcactagctc tttgtaactg gtcttggaga gcacgttctc taaattctcc
     4741 acgttgtcca aaaaatatag ttctagctaa tgcattgatt gcttctcctt tatttaaacc
     4801 tttttgaacc cgtctcctta cggctttatt agatatgtaa tccagcgtaa agagggtttt
     4861 ctcgattcgt cccatttctc caagtgctgt tgcgagttta ttttgtcttg catatgatcc
     4921 gagcttcccc atgataagag cgctagggac ctctttagct ccttggaagc tgtcagtagt
     4981 atacctaata atttatctac attcccttta gtaacgtgta actttccaaa tttacaaaag
     5041 cgactcatag aattatttcc tcccgttaaa taatagataa ctattaaaaa tagacaatac
     5101 ttgctcataa gtaacggtac ttaaattgtt tactttggcg tgtttcattg cttgatgaaa
     5161 ctgattttta gtaaacagtt gacgatattc tcgattgacc cattttgaaa caaagtacgt
     5221 atatagcttc caatatttat ctggaacatc tgtggtatgg cgggtaagtt ttattaagac
     5281 actgtttact tttggtttag gatgaaagca ttccgctggc agcttaagca attgctgaat
     5341 cgagacttga gtgtgcaaga gcaaccctag tgttcggtga atatccaagg tacgcttgta
     5401 gaatccttct tcaacaatca gatagatgtc agacgcatgg ctttcaaaaa ccactttttt
     5461 aataatttgt gtgcttaaat ggtaaggaat actcccaaca attttatacc tctgtttgtt
     5521 agggaattga aactgtagaa tatcttggtg aattaaagtg acacgagtat tcagttttaa
     5581 tttttctgac gataagttga atagatgact gtctaattca atagacgtta cctgtttact
     5641 tattttagcc agtttcgtcg ttaaatgccc tttacctgtt ccaatttcgt aaacggtatc
     5701 ggtttctttt aaattcaatt gttttattat ttggttgagt actttttcac tcgttaaaaa
     5761 gttttgagaa tattttatat ttttgttcat gtaatcactc cttcttaatt acaaattttt
     5821 agcatctaat ttaacttcaa ttcctattat acaaaatttt aagatactgc actatcaaca
     5881 cactcttaag tttgcttcta agtcttattt ccataacttc ttttacgttt ccgccattct
     5941 ttgctgtttc gatttttatg atatggtgca agtcagcacg aacacgaacc gtcttatctc
     6001 ccattatatc tttttttgca ctgattggtg tatcatttcg tttttctttt gcgcttcttg
     6061 ataaaaggga tagtaattca ttcctggttg caaattttga aaaccgctac ggatcacata
     6121 atttccctaa aaatgataaa acaagcgttt tgaaagcgct tgtttttttg cggccgcaac
     6181 cgctctagat ttcagtgcaa tttatctctt caaatgtagc acctgaagtc agcccaggag
     6241 gcgtggaaaa agccgggcat tgcccggctt tctttgtgag tcgtcctgaa cgcctccctg
     6301 atcgaggtcg agggggcatc gccttaggcc ggccgggctt gtctgcaggt tttgggacca
     6361 ttcaaaacag catagctcta aaacctggga agttcgctga atagagctag cactgtacct
     6421 aggactgagc tagccgtcaa ggcgcgccat gactaacgtt ttcattgtcc caagatggca
     6481 gcgcctaaat gtagaatgat aaaaggatta agagattaat ttccctaaaa atgataaaac
     6541 aagcgttttg aaagcgcttg tttttttggt ttgcagtcag agtagaatag aagtatcaaa
     6601 aaaagcaccg actcggtgcc actttttcaa gttgataacg gactagcctt attttaactt
     6661 gctatgctgt tttgaatggt tccaacaaga ttattttata acttttataa caaataatca
     6721 aggagaaatt caaagaaatt tatcagccgg tcagtcacct cctagctgac tcaaatcaat
     6781 gcgtgtttca taaagaccag tgatggattg atggataaga gtggcatcta aaacttcttt
     6841 tgtagacgta tatcgtttac gatcaattgt tgtatcaaaa tatttaaaag cagcgggagc
     6901 tccaagattc gtcaacgtaa ataaatgaat aatattttct gcttgttcac gtattggttt
     6961 gtctctatgt ttgttatatg cactaagaac tttatctaaa ttggcatctg ctaaaataac
     7021 acgcttagaa aattcactga tttgctcaat aatctcatct aaataatgct tatgctgctc
     7081 cacaaacaat tgtttttgtt cgttatcttc tggactaccc ttcaactttt cataatgact
     7141 agctaaatat aaaaaattca catatttgct tggcagagcc agctcatttc ctttttgtaa
     7201 ttctccggca ctagccagca tccgtttacg accgttttct aactcaaaaa gactatattt
     7261 aggtagttta atgattaagt cttttttaac ttccttatat cctttagctt ctaaaaagtc
     7321 aatcggattt ttttcaaagg aacttctttc cataattgtg atccctagta actctttaac
     7381 ggattttaac ttcttcgatt tccctttttc caccttagca accactagga ctgaataagc
     7441 taccgttgga ctatcaaaac caccatattt ttttggatcc cagtcttttt tacgagcaat
     7501 aagcttgtcc gaatttcttt ttggtaaaat tgactccttg gagaatccgc ctgtctgtac
     7561 ttctgttttc ttgacaatat tgacttgggg catggacaat actttgcgca ctgtggcaaa
     7621 atctcgccct ttatcccaga caatttctcc agtttcccca ttagtttcga ttagagggcg
     7681 tttgcgaatc tctccatttg caagtgtaat ttctgttttg aagaagttca tgatattaga
     7741 gtaaaagaaa tattttgcgg ttgctttgcc tatttcttgc tcagacttag caatcatttt
     7801 acgaacatca taaactttat aatcaccata gacaaactcc gattcaagtt ttggatattt
     7861 cttaatcaaa gcagttccaa cgacggcatt tagatacgca tcatgggcat gatggtaatt
     7921 gttaatctca cgtactttat agaattggaa atcttttcgg aagtcagaaa ctaatttaga
     7981 ttttaaggta atcactttaa cctctcgaat aagtttatca ttttcatcgt atttagtatt
     8041 catgcgacta tccaaaattt gtgccacatg cttagtgatt tggcgagttt caaccaattg
     8101 gcgtttgata aaaccagctt tatcaagttc actcaaacct ccacgttcag ctttcgttaa
     8161 attatcaaac ttacgttgag tgattaactt ggcgtttaga agttgtctcc aatagttttt
     8221 catctttttg actacttctt cacttggaac gttatccgat ttaccacgat ttttatcaga
     8281 acgcgttaag accttattgt ctattgaatc gtctttaagg aaactttgtg gaacaatgtg
     8341 atcgacatca taatcactta aacgattaat atctaattct tggtccacat acatgtctct
     8401 tccattttgg agataataga gatagagctt ttcattttgc aattgagtat tttcaacagg
     8461 atgctcttta agaatctgac ttcctaattc tttgatacct tcttcgattc gtttcatacg
     8521 ctctcgcgaa tttttctggc ccttttgagt tgtctgattt tcacgtgcca tttcaataac
     8581 gatattttct ggcttatgcc gccccattac tttgaccaat tcatcaacaa cttttacagt
     8641 ctgtaaaata ccttttttaa tagcagggct accagctaaa tttgcaatat gttcatgtaa
     8701 actatcgcct tgtccagaca cttgtgcttt ttgaatgtct tctttaaatg tcaaactatc
     8761 atcatggatc agctgcataa aattgcgatt ggcaaaacca tctgatttca aaaaatctaa
     8821 tattgttttg ccagattgct tatccctaat accattaatc aattttcgag acaaacgtcc
     8881 ccaaccagta taacggcgac gtttaagctg tttcatcacc ttatcatcaa agaggtgagc
     8941 atatgtttta agtctttcct caatcatctc cctatcttca aataaggtca atgttaaaac
     9001 aatatcctct aagatatctt cattttcttc attatccaaa aaatctttat ctttaataat
     9061 ttttagcaaa tcatggtagg tacctaatga agcattaaat ctatcttcaa ctcctgaaat
     9121 ttcaacacta tcaaaacatt ctattttttt gaaataatct tcttttaatt gcttaacggt
     9181 tacttttcga tttgttttga agagtaaatc aacaatggct ttcttctgtt cacctgaaag
     9241 aaatgctggt tttcgcattc cttcagtaac atatttgacc tttgtcaatt cgttataaac
     9301 cgtaaaatac tcataaagca aactatgttt tggtagtact ttttcatttg gaagattttt
     9361 atcaaagttt gtcatgcgtt caataaatga ttgagctgaa gcacctttat cgacaacttc
     9421 ttcaaaattc catggggtaa ttgtttcttc agacttccga gtcatccatg caaaacgact
     9481 attgccacgc gccaatggac caacataata aggaattcga aaagtcaaga ttttttcaat
     9541 cttctcacga ttgtctttta aaaatggata aaagtcttct tgtcttctca aaatagcatg
     9601 cagctcaccc aagtgaattt gatggggaat agagccgttg tcaaaggtcc gttgcttgcg
     9661 cagcaaatct tcacgattta gtttcaccaa taattcctca gtaccatcca ttttttctaa
     9721 aattggtttg ataaatttat aaaattcttc ttggctagct cccccatcaa tataacctgc
     9781 atatccgttt tttgattgat caaaaaagat ttctttatac ttttctggaa gttgttgtcg
     9841 aactaaagct tttaaaagag tcaagtcttg atgatgttca tcgtagcgtt taatcattga
     9901 agctgatagg ggagccttag ttatttcagt atttactctt aggatatctg aaagtaaaat
     9961 agcatctgat aaattcttag ctgccaaaaa caaatcagca tattgatctc caatttgcgc
    10021 caataaatta tctaaatcat catcgtaagt atcttttgaa agctgtaatt tagcatcttc
    10081 tgccaaatca aaatttgatt taaaattagg ggtcaaaccc aatgacaaag caatgagatt
    10141 cccaaataag ccatttttct tctcaccggg gagctgagca atgagatttt ctaatcgtct
    10201 tgatttactc aatcgtgcag aaagaatcgc tttagcatct actccacttg cgttaatagg
    10261 gttttcttca aataattgat tgtaggtttg taccaactgg ataaatagtt tgtccacatc
    10321 actattatca ggatttaaat ctccctcaat caaaaaatga ccacgaaact taatcatatg
    10381 cgctaaggcc aaatagatta agcgcaaatc cgctttatca gtagaatcta ccaatttttt
    10441 tcgcagatga tagatagttg gatatttctc atgataagca acttcatcta ctatatttcc
    10501 aaaaatagga tgacgttcat gcttcttgtc ttcttccacc aaaaaagact cttcaagtcg
    10561 atgaaagaaa ctatcatcta ctttcgccat ctcatttgaa aaaatctcct gtagataaca
    10621 aatacgattc ttccgacgtg tataccttct acgagctgtc cgtttgagtc gagtcgcttc
    10681 cgctgtctct ccactgtcaa ataaaagagc ccctataaga ttttttttga tactgtggcg
    10741 gtctgtattt cccagaacct tgaacttttt agacggaacc ttatattcat cagtgatcac
    10801 cgcccatccg acgctatttg tgccgatatc taagcctatt gagtatttct tatccatttt
    10861 tgcctcctca cttgttttaa aagtatagtt atctgggaat atcccttgtc atatattgta
    10921 acataattca cacgttatgt tgcatttaat cggctttctt gctttttgtt tgaaccgtct
    10981 gtgaaacgct tatcgttact ctgaagcaac tattccgttt tacgtttgtt acatccccga
    11041 ctgttatgtc atgcaatgtt gtgtagactt atatatataa acaacataag cagaccaacg
    11101 aggaggaggt tacgtttgct agcagagttt gtagaaacgc aaaaaggcca tccgtcagga
    11161 tggccttctg cttaatttga tgcctggcag tttatggcgg gcgtcctgcc cgccaccctc
    11221 cgggccgttg cttcccttaa ttaaataaaa cgaaaggctc agtcgaaaga ctgggccttt
    11281 cgttttatct gttgtttgtc ggtgaacgct ctcctgagta ggac
//
