# Supplementary material for: Heterologous Cas9 and non-homologous end joining as a Potentially Organism-Agnostic Knockout (POAK) system in bacteria
Source: bioRxiv preprint, doi:10.1101/601971, version 2 (2021-10-06)
Supplement: Plasmid Sequences [file 601971_file03.zip › SuppFileA1/IP_285.gb]

LOCUS       IP_285                 15352 bp ds-DNA     circular     05-JAN-2019
DEFINITION  gpPOAKgalKw4.
ACCESSION   urn.local...2e-9z01nbf
KEYWORDS    .
SOURCE      
  ORGANISM  .
FEATURES             Location/Qualifiers
     misc_feature    complement(1..80)
                     /ApEinfo_revcolor="#b4abac"
                     /ApEinfo_fwdcolor="#b4abac"
                     /label="Backbone"
     misc_feature    complement(28..33)
                     /ApEinfo_revcolor="#ff9ccd"
                     /ApEinfo_fwdcolor="#ff9ccd"
                     /label="-35"
     terminator      complement(37..80)
                     /ApEinfo_revcolor="#84b0dc"
                     /ApEinfo_fwdcolor="#84b0dc"
                     /label="rrnB_T1_terminator"
     misc_feature    complement(81..88)
                     /ApEinfo_revcolor="#7ea7d8"
                     /ApEinfo_fwdcolor="#7ea7d8"
                     /label="PacI"
     misc_feature    complement(129..1085)
                     /ApEinfo_revcolor="#85dae9"
                     /ApEinfo_fwdcolor="#85dae9"
                     /label="Ku_MYCS2_pcc7002 optimized"
     misc_feature    complement(342..347)
                     /Recognition_pattern="GAAGAC(2/6)"
                     /annotation_group="GAAGAC"
                     /label="BbsI"
                     /note="Geneious type: restriction site"
     misc_feature    847..852
                     /Recognition_pattern="GCGATG(10/14)"
                     /annotation_group="GCGATG"
                     /label="BtgZI"
                     /note="Geneious type: restriction site"
     misc_feature    complement(1008..1013)
                     /Recognition_pattern="GAAGAC(2/6)"
                     /annotation_group="GAAGAC"
                     /label="BbsI"
                     /note="Geneious type: restriction site"
     misc_feature    complement(1086..1100)
                     /ApEinfo_revcolor="#ff0087"
                     /ApEinfo_fwdcolor="#ff0087"
                     /label="RBS"
     misc_feature    complement(1107..3395)
                     /ApEinfo_revcolor="#b1ff67"
                     /ApEinfo_fwdcolor="#b1ff67"
                     /label="LigD_MYCS2"
     misc_feature    complement(1589..1594)
                     /Recognition_pattern="GCGATG(10/14)"
                     /annotation_group="GCGATG"
                     /label="BtgZI"
                     /note="Geneious type: restriction site"
     misc_feature    complement(2303..2305)
                     /ApEinfo_revcolor="#d6b295"
                     /ApEinfo_fwdcolor="#d6b295"
                     /label="BsmBI site"
     misc_feature    complement(2327..2332)
                     /Recognition_pattern="ACCTGC(4/8)"
                     /annotation_group="ACCTGC"
                     /label="BspMI, BfuAI"
                     /note="Geneious type: restriction site"
     misc_feature    complement(2386..2397)
                     /ApEinfo_revcolor="#faac61"
                     /ApEinfo_fwdcolor="#faac61"
                     /label="BsmBI Site"
     misc_feature    complement(2692..2697)
                     /Recognition_pattern="GAAGAC(2/6)"
                     /annotation_group="GAAGAC"
                     /label="BbsI"
                     /note="Geneious type: restriction site"
     misc_feature    3264..3270
                     /Recognition_pattern="CACCTGC(4/8)"
                     /annotation_group="CACCTGC"
                     /label="AarI"
                     /note="Geneious type: restriction site"
     misc_feature    3265..3270
                     /Recognition_pattern="ACCTGC(4/8)"
                     /annotation_group="ACCTGC"
                     /label="BspMI, BfuAI"
                     /note="Geneious type: restriction site"
     misc_feature    complement(3396..3410)
                     /ApEinfo_revcolor="#ff0087"
                     /ApEinfo_fwdcolor="#ff0087"
                     /label="RBS"
     misc_feature    complement(3413..3490)
                     /ApEinfo_revcolor="#ffef86"
                     /ApEinfo_fwdcolor="#ffef86"
                     /label="tetA promoter element"
     misc_feature    3420..3426
                     /ApEinfo_revcolor="#b1ff67"
                     /ApEinfo_fwdcolor="#b1ff67"
                     /label="-35 Pr1"
     misc_feature    complement(3421..3441)
                     /ApEinfo_revcolor="#d6b295"
                     /ApEinfo_fwdcolor="#d6b295"
                     /label="O2"
     misc_feature    3439
                     /ApEinfo_revcolor="#d6b295"
                     /ApEinfo_fwdcolor="#d6b295"
                     /label="tetA tss"
     misc_feature    3441..3446
                     /ApEinfo_revcolor="#84b0dc"
                     /ApEinfo_fwdcolor="#84b0dc"
                     /label="-35 Pr2"
     misc_feature    3444..3449
                     /ApEinfo_revcolor="#85dae9"
                     /ApEinfo_fwdcolor="#85dae9"
                     /label="-10 Pr1"
     misc_feature    complement(3445..3450)
                     /ApEinfo_revcolor="#ffef86"
                     /ApEinfo_fwdcolor="#ffef86"
                     /label="-10 Pa"
     misc_feature    complement(3451..3469)
                     /ApEinfo_revcolor="#f8d3a9"
                     /ApEinfo_fwdcolor="#f8d3a9"
                     /label="O1"
     misc_feature    3464..3469
                     /ApEinfo_revcolor="#d59687"
                     /ApEinfo_fwdcolor="#d59687"
                     /label="-10 Pr2"
     misc_feature    complement(3468..3474)
                     /ApEinfo_revcolor="#85dae9"
                     /ApEinfo_fwdcolor="#85dae9"
                     /label="-35 Pa"
     misc_feature    3476
                     /ApEinfo_revcolor="#9eafd2"
                     /ApEinfo_fwdcolor="#9eafd2"
                     /label="tetR TSS"
     gene            3491..4117
                     /ApEinfo_revcolor="#ffef86"
                     /ApEinfo_fwdcolor="#ffef86"
                     /label="tetR"
     misc_feature    complement(3770..3775)
                     /Recognition_pattern="GCGATG(10/14)"
                     /annotation_group="GCGATG"
                     /label="BtgZI"
                     /note="Geneious type: restriction site"
     misc_feature    3774..3779
                     /Recognition_pattern="GCGATG(10/14)"
                     /annotation_group="GCGATG"
                     /label="BtgZI"
                     /note="Geneious type: restriction site"
     PCR_primer      3907..3931
                     /ApEinfo_revcolor="#85dae9"
                     /ApEinfo_fwdcolor="#85dae9"
                     /label="GCATTTTACTTTAGGTTGCGTATTG"
     source          4118..4684
                     /ApEinfo_revcolor="#b1ff67"
                     /ApEinfo_fwdcolor="#b1ff67"
     terminator      4138..4225
                     /ApEinfo_revcolor="#9eafd2"
                     /ApEinfo_fwdcolor="#9eafd2"
                     /label="rrnBT2 term"
     primer_bind     complement(4213..4235)
                     /Pair_Dimer_Tm="None"
                     /Product_Size=11075
                     /Mismatches=0
                     /Extension="CACCACAGCTCTTCG"
                     /created_by="primer3"
                     /annotation_group="1010511167457982922975-f841-4646-8186-d
                     5585775c092"
                     /%GC="47.8"
                     /Tm="63.0"
                     /Hairpin_Tm="45.3"
                     /Self_Dimer_Tm="17.6"
                     /Sequence="GCTAGCAGAGTTTGTAGAAACGC"
                     /label="IP_P_625"
     Junction        4234
                     /Reads_using=2
                     /Reads_supporting_discovery=2
                     /Junction_Type="Rearrangement (inversion)"
                     /Rearrangement_Distance=250
                     /Junction_Source="11118-"
                     /Junction_Destination="10868+"
                     /ID="junction 2"
                     /label="junction 2"
     Junction        4235
                     /Reads_using=2
                     /Reads_supporting_discovery=2
                     /Junction_Type="Rearrangement (inversion)"
                     /Rearrangement_Distance=250
                     /Junction_Source="11117+"
                     /Junction_Destination="10867-"
                     /ID="junction 1"
                     /label="junction 1"
     misc_feature    <4236..>4483
                     /Source="referenceToDocument: urn:local:.:1a-71ucs8c"
                     /label="enolase promoter (concatenated sequence 2)
                     (reversed)"
                     /note="Geneious type: Concatenated sequence"
     misc_feature    4236..4255
                     /created_by="primer3"
                     /%GC="50.0"
                     /Tm="58.4"
                     /Hairpin_Tm="None"
                     /Self_Dimer_Tm="None"
                     /Pair_Dimer_Tm="None"
                     /Sequence="AAACGTAACCTCCTCCTCGT"
                     /Product_Size=248
                     /annotation_group="1703314583716186a65d069-180f-49c5-8f08-
                     0d69dcbbd9f7enolase promoter (reversed)"
                     /Extension="CACCACAGCTCTTCGAGC"
                     /label="248 R"
                     /note="Geneious type: primer_bind_reverse"
     misc_feature    4236..4255
                     /Pair_Dimer_Tm="None"
                     /Product_Size=248
                     /Mismatches=0
                     /Extension="CACCACAGCTCTTCGAGC"
                     /created_by="primer3"
                     /annotation_group="2905217782194766de3379f-ad61-474f-9de7-
                     afc437461551"
                     /%GC="50.0"
                     /Tm="61.7"
                     /Hairpin_Tm="None"
                     /Self_Dimer_Tm="None"
                     /Sequence="AAACGTAACCTCCTCCTCGT"
                     /label="IP_P_622"
                     /note="Geneious type: primer_bind_reverse"
     source          <4236..>4483
                     /organism="Weissella confusa"
                     /mol_type="genomic DNA"
                     /strain="DSM 20196"
                     /isolation_source="fermented sausages"
                     /culture_collection="DSM:20196"
                     /db_xref="taxon:1583"
                     /collection_date=1969
     motif1          complement(4306..4334)
                     /Mismatches=4
                     /%_Identity="86.20689655172414"
                     /Motif="TTGACAN(17)TATAAT"
                     /annotation_group="Sig70: 139,781 <- 139,809"
                     /label="Sig70"
     motif1          4410..4438
                     /Mismatches=4
                     /%_Identity="86.20689655172414"
                     /Motif="TTGACAN(17)TATAAT"
                     /annotation_group="Sig70: 139,885 -> 139,913"
                     /label="Sig70"
     motif1          complement(4436..4464)
                     /Mismatches=4
                     /%_Identity="86.20689655172414"
                     /Motif="TTGACAN(17)TATAAT"
                     /annotation_group="Sig70: 139,911 <- 139,939"
                     /label="Sig70"
     primer_bind     complement(4455..4483)
                     /created_by="primer3"
                     /%GC="27.6"
                     /Tm="57.4"
                     /Hairpin_Tm="36.1"
                     /Self_Dimer_Tm="None"
                     /Pair_Dimer_Tm="None"
                     /Sequence="ACTTGTTTTAAAAGTATAGTTATCTGGGA"
                     /Product_Size=248
                     /annotation_group="170331402072391a6c83395-d92a-4cd7-9000-
                     e09b7d394042enolase promoter (reversed)"
                     /Extension="CACCACAGCTCTTCGCTC"
                     /label="1 F"
     misc_feature    4484..4505
                     /Pair_Dimer_Tm="None"
                     /Product_Size=11075
                     /Mismatches=0
                     /Extension="CACCACAGCTCTTCG"
                     /created_by="primer3"
                     /annotation_group="10105061849288564c171b-88c3-4f99-ac0a-8
                     324cfc5e03b"
                     /%GC="40.9"
                     /Tm="59.1"
                     /Hairpin_Tm="None"
                     /Self_Dimer_Tm="None"
                     /Sequence="GAGGAGGCAAAAATGGATAAGA"
                     /label="IP_P_624"
                     /note="Geneious type: primer_bind_reverse"
     Junction        4484
                     /Reads_using=2
                     /Reads_supporting_discovery=2
                     /Junction_Type="Rearrangement (inversion)"
                     /Rearrangement_Distance=250
                     /Junction_Source="10868-"
                     /Junction_Destination="11118+"
                     /ID="junction 2"
                     /label="junction 2"
     Junction        4485
                     /Reads_using=2
                     /Reads_supporting_discovery=2
                     /Junction_Type="Rearrangement (inversion)"
                     /Rearrangement_Distance=250
                     /Junction_Source="10867+"
                     /Junction_Destination="11117-"
                     /ID="junction 1"
                     /label="junction 1"
     CDS             4496..4684
                     /ApEinfo_revcolor="#ff9ccd"
                     /ApEinfo_fwdcolor="#ff9ccd"
                     /label="cas9"
     CDS             4685..8602
                     /ApEinfo_revcolor="#ff9ccd"
                     /ApEinfo_fwdcolor="#ff9ccd"
                     /label="cas9"
     source          4685..9026
                     /ApEinfo_revcolor="#b1ff67"
                     /ApEinfo_fwdcolor="#b1ff67"
     misc_feature    4820..4825
                     /Recognition_pattern="GAAGAC(2/6)"
                     /annotation_group="GAAGAC"
                     /label="BbsI"
                     /note="Geneious type: restriction site"
     misc_feature    complement(5573..5578)
                     /Recognition_pattern="ACCTGC(4/8)"
                     /annotation_group="ACCTGC"
                     /label="BspMI, BfuAI"
                     /note="Geneious type: restriction site"
     misc_feature    5766..5771
                     /Recognition_pattern="GAAGAC(2/6)"
                     /annotation_group="GAAGAC"
                     /label="BbsI"
                     /note="Geneious type: restriction site"
     misc_feature    5774..5779
                     /Recognition_pattern="GAAGAC(2/6)"
                     /annotation_group="GAAGAC"
                     /label="BbsI"
                     /note="Geneious type: restriction site"
     misc_feature    6611..6616
                     /Recognition_pattern="GAAGAC(2/6)"
                     /annotation_group="GAAGAC"
                     /label="BbsI"
                     /note="Geneious type: restriction site"
     misc_feature    8527..8551
                     /label="/ApEinfo_revcolor=#84b0dc
                     /ApEinfo_fwdcolor=#84b0dc"
     promoter        8607..8660
                     /ApEinfo_revcolor="#b4abac"
                     /ApEinfo_fwdcolor="#b4abac"
                     /label="tracrRNA promoter"
     precursor_RNA   8667..8755
                     /ApEinfo_revcolor="#75c6a9"
                     /ApEinfo_fwdcolor="#75c6a9"
                     /label="tracrRNA precursor"
     terminator      8734..8755
                     /ApEinfo_revcolor="#b4abac"
                     /ApEinfo_fwdcolor="#b4abac"
                     /label="tracrRNA terminator"
     terminator      complement(8786..8827)
                     /ApEinfo_revcolor="#9eafd2"
                     /ApEinfo_fwdcolor="#9eafd2"
     promoter        8884..8948
                     /ApEinfo_revcolor="#b4abac"
                     /ApEinfo_fwdcolor="#b4abac"
                     /label="J23100 promoter"
     misc_feature    8949..8968
                     /Original_Bases="GAGACCGACTGAGGTCTCA"
                     /label="GAGACCGACTGAGGTCTCA"
                     /note="Geneious type: Editing History Replacement"
     misc_RNA        complement(<8949..>8968)
                     /created_by="isaacnplant"
                     /Color="#33ffff"
                     /modified_by="isaacnplant"
                     /label="IP_P_983"
     misc_RNA        <8949..8968
                     /created_by="isaacnplant"
                     /Color="#0077ee"
                     /modified_by="isaacnplant"
                     /label="IP_P_982"
     misc_RNA        8949..8968
                     /created_by="isaacnplant"
                     /label="wc_galk4"
     misc_feature    8969..9004
                     /ApEinfo_revcolor="#c6c9d1"
                     /ApEinfo_fwdcolor="#c6c9d1"
                     /label="repeat"
     misc_feature    9003..9008
                     /Recognition_pattern="ACCTGC(4/8)"
                     /annotation_group="ACCTGC"
                     /label="BspMI, BfuAI"
                     /note="Geneious type: restriction site"
     misc_feature    9031..9036
                     /Recognition_pattern="GCGATG(10/14)"
                     /annotation_group="GCGATG"
                     /label="BtgZI"
                     /note="Geneious type: restriction site"
     misc_feature    complement(9176..9183)
                     /ApEinfo_revcolor="#7ea7d8"
                     /ApEinfo_fwdcolor="#7ea7d8"
                     /label="NotI"
     misc_feature    9184..9233
                     /ApEinfo_revcolor="#b1ff67"
                     /ApEinfo_fwdcolor="#b1ff67"
                     /label="Homologous Recombination Cas9"
     misc_feature    9184..9233
                     /ApEinfo_revcolor="#b7e6d7"
                     /ApEinfo_fwdcolor="#b7e6d7"
                     /label="MCS"
     misc_feature    9184..9233
                     /ApEinfo_revcolor="#75c6a9"
                     /ApEinfo_fwdcolor="#75c6a9"
                     /label="MCS"
     misc_feature    9184..9225
                     /ApEinfo_revcolor="#85dae9"
                     /ApEinfo_fwdcolor="#85dae9"
                     /label="terminator"
     source          9234..15293
                     /ApEinfo_revcolor="#85dae9"
                     /ApEinfo_fwdcolor="#85dae9"
     Junction        9302^9303
                     /Reads_using=3
                     /Reads_supporting_discovery=3
                     /Junction_Type="Insertion"
                     /Insertion_Size=3
                     /Insertion="ACA"
                     /ID="junction 1"
                     /label="ACA"
     CDS             9563..10300
                     /ApEinfo_revcolor="#b1ff67"
                     /ApEinfo_fwdcolor="#b1ff67"
                     /label="ErR frame 2"
     CDS             10421..10891
                     /ApEinfo_revcolor="#d59687"
                     /ApEinfo_fwdcolor="#d59687"
                     /label="Rep1"
     misc_feature    complement(10537..10542)
                     /Recognition_pattern="CGTCTC(1/5)"
                     /annotation_group="CGTCTC"
                     /label="BsmBI"
                     /note="Geneious type: restriction site"
     misc_feature    11394..11399
                     /Recognition_pattern="GAAGAC(2/6)"
                     /annotation_group="GAAGAC"
                     /label="BbsI"
                     /note="Geneious type: restriction site"
     CDS             11884..13374
                     /ApEinfo_revcolor="#b7e6d7"
                     /ApEinfo_fwdcolor="#b7e6d7"
                     /label="Rep2"
     misc_feature    13031..13036
                     /Recognition_pattern="GCGATG(10/14)"
                     /annotation_group="GCGATG"
                     /label="BtgZI"
                     /note="Geneious type: restriction site"
     gene            complement(13868..14083)
                     /ApEinfo_revcolor="#9eafd2"
                     /ApEinfo_fwdcolor="#9eafd2"
                     /label="CAT/CamR (659 - 444)"
     misc_feature    14188..14193
                     /Recognition_pattern="CGTCTC(1/5)"
                     /annotation_group="CGTCTC"
                     /label="BsmBI"
                     /note="Geneious type: restriction site"
     rep_origin      14445..15284
                     /ApEinfo_revcolor="#c6c9d1"
                     /ApEinfo_fwdcolor="#c6c9d1"
                     /label="p15A_origin"
     source          15294..15352
                     /ApEinfo_revcolor="#85dae9"
                     /ApEinfo_fwdcolor="#85dae9"
ORIGIN      
        1 gtcctactca ggagagcgtt caccgacaaa caacagataa aacgaaaggc ccagtctttc
       61 gactgagcct ttcgttttat ttaattaagt ttaaacacca tgcatcacga agcgggtcac
      121 tacttggttc acgatttctt cgcagcagcc tttttagcgg gcgctttctt tgcggtagac
      181 ttcttagccg ctgctttctt cgccggtgcc tttttggctg gtttactgtc cgatttgctt
      241 tccttagaat cagactcact gtcggaatca tccttcgaat cacttttacc tcccttccgt
      301 gctttgacgg aggcttccaa ctttgccagc aagtcggaca cgtcttccgt tccttcgtct
      361 aactcagctg gttgctcctc aacgctaaaa gcctctcctc cctcgagttt tgcttgtacc
      421 agctcccgta actgttcttg gtagtcgtca tggtacagat cgggtttgaa atcatcggtc
      481 atcgattcga cgacttggcc tgccatcttt aactcagcag gcttgatctg cacttcttta
      541 tccaggattg ggaagtcggg gtcccgaatt tcgtctggcc acagcagtgt gtgaatcatc
      601 atgacatccc gcttgctgaa gtcttttacc cgcagggctg cgagccggct tttgttccgc
      661 agggaaaagt gaacaatcgc aatccgatct gtctctgcca aggttttcgc gaggagaaca
      721 taagatttcg aggacttgga atccggttcc aggaagtacg acttatcgta cattaaagga
      781 tcgagttgtt ctgctggaat aaattcaaca acttcgatct cgcgactacg ctcctccggg
      841 agcgtcgcga tgtcctcatc ggtgatgact accatttgtc catcgtccga ttcgaaggct
      901 ttattgatgt cacgatattc gaccacctct ccgcaaactt cgcacacccg tttataccgg
      961 atccgtccat tatccttcgc atgtacttga tggaatttaa tgtcatggtc ttcggttgcg
     1021 gaataaacct tgaccggaac gtttacgagt ccgaatgcaa tgctcccttt ccagatactg
     1081 cgcatttttt tttcctcctt gtgtgattat tcccagacga cttcatcggg ggtcttatca
     1141 gggcgcaagc cgcgccaact gggctggcgc aagcggccat cactggtgcg ttcgctatag
     1201 cggacttcgc cgaccaattc cgggcggaca aaggtgacgc cgcgggcatc aaccttgggc
     1261 aggggggcgt taaacgggct ttcatcggta tgcagcggtt tcagcatatc tttcagcttg
     1321 ctcaattcct tttcggtaaa gccggtgcca acgcggccca caaactgcaa gccttcgggg
     1381 cctgggatac ccaagaccaa ggcaccgata ccactgctgc gccccccttc gccctggcgc
     1441 cacccaccga tcacaacttc ttgagtattc cagatcttat ccttgatcca gctgctgctg
     1501 cggcgaccgg gctgatacgt ggaatcccat tttttggcga cgacaccttc aaagcgcttc
     1561 ttccgaacat gttccatggc ttctgggcca tcgcccggca gttgatccgg aacgatcagg
     1621 cctccgccat cggccagcgc ttccaagatt tttcgtcgat ctgaatactt ggcccgcagc
     1681 agtgagcggc catccagcca caggatatca aacgcccaaa attccacccg cgtactccgc
     1741 gcgcgattct gcatctgccc aaagctcggc acaccggatt catccagcgc aaccgcctcg
     1801 ccatcgagga ccacatggtg ctcagcgaga tcggcagcga gagccttgaa ctgaggatat
     1861 tcccccgtga cttcgcggcc ggtccgcgag cggatctgga gttgcccatg atcagcatca
     1921 ataatgactc ggtacccatc ccatttaccc tcgaacgccc attgtttagc tttgtatttg
     1981 gccacggaac cctcagtggc gagcatcggg gcgaaatctt ccggccgagc gttcttttgg
     2041 tccttcatgc ggtgcgccag ccaattttta cccttagttt gaatgagagc gtaacgaccg
     2101 tccaccttct cgccatgcaa ggtcacaatg atttcgccgt gcgagtcatc tgggttatcc
     2161 agttcttccg gcacccggaa tttctcagtt tcgtaagaac cactgtccca aataaccatg
     2221 tctccggcgc catactcgcc tttggggatc gagccatgaa atgctaaata ctcgatgggg
     2281 tgatcttcgg tgtgcaccgc gagtcggttt tcggcagtgg tttcgggcag gttcttaggg
     2341 accgcgaaag acacgagcac accgtcgcgt tccaggcgga gatcgtagtg gagtcgacgt
     2401 gcatggtgtt cttgaatgac gaatttgtcg ttatttccgg ttttagggat ctccttagga
     2461 acgggctctg gggtcttgga agcgtcacgc atagaacggt aagtagtcag tttgtccgca
     2521 ataggtgcgt ccgcatcaag cggggccaag aggtcaccat actcatctaa ccggtccaaa
     2581 acctcgtcaa agcgcagatg acgaagttcg gggtctgcaa tttcatccca ggttcgggga
     2641 gctgccaccg tcgggtggtc gcggcctcga agggagtaag gcgcaatcgt cgtcttcgct
     2701 gcattgttct gactccagtc gaggaacacc tttccggcac gcagtgattt cgtcatggtt
     2761 gcagtaacca gttttggcat tgcctgttct aactgttgag caacccgccg tgccagcacc
     2821 gaggcgccgc ggctgctgat cggctcagcc aacggtacgt ataggtggag ccctttcgag
     2881 cccgacgtta gcgggtatgt ttctaaatcg agatcggtca taagcgcgcg gacttcgtga
     2941 gctatctcgc atagttgcgt catcgttacc ccctcacctg gatctaggtc gaacacaatc
     3001 cgggtagctg gtccctgatc gccatcctcg aagcgccatt gcggtacatg tacctcaagc
     3061 gaggcttgtt gtgccaccca ggctaacccc tccctcgtat tgataatggg gtacgttgtt
     3121 gtgccagatt tatgtgtaat actcccccgt tccaaccaac ttggtgccga tgaagccagt
     3181 tgtttctcaa agaacgcctc ctccgcgact ccatttggcc aacgttttcg tgtaacggga
     3241 cgtccggcaa tatgaggcac catcacctgc gcaatgctca aatagtaatc aaaaacctcg
     3301 gccttagtcg ttcctgtagc aggatatagg actttgtcgg ggttggttag tcggacgcgc
     3361 tcgtatcgct ccatacccca ggggtgtcta gccatttttt tttcctcctt gattcacttt
     3421 tctctatcac tgatagggag tggtaaaata actctatcaa tgatagagtg tcaacaaaaa
     3481 ttaggaatta atgatgtcta gattagataa aagtaaagtg attaacagcg cattagagct
     3541 gcttaatgag gtcggaatcg aaggtttaac aacccgtaaa ctcgcccaga agctaggtgt
     3601 agagcagcct acattgtatt ggcatgtaaa aaataagcgg gctttgctcg acgccttagc
     3661 cattgagatg ttagataggc accatactca cttttgccct ttagaagggg aaagctggca
     3721 agatttttta cgtaataacg ctaaaagttt tagatgtgct ttactaagtc atcgcgatgg
     3781 agcaaaagta catttaggta cacggcctac agaaaaacag tatgaaactc tcgaaaatca
     3841 attagccttt ttatgccaac aaggtttttc actagagaat gcattatatg cactcagcgc
     3901 tgtggggcat tttactttag gttgcgtatt ggaagatcaa gagcatcaag tcgctaaaga
     3961 agaaagggaa acacctacta ctgatagtat gccgccatta ttacgacaag ctatcgaatt
     4021 atttgatcac caaggtgcag agccagcctt cttattcggc cttgaattga tcatatgcgg
     4081 attagaaaaa caacttaaat gtgaaagtgg gtcttaagga agcaacggcc cggagggtgg
     4141 cgggcaggac gcccgccata aactgccagg catcaaatta agcagaaggc catcctgacg
     4201 gatggccttt ttgcgtttct acaaactctg ctagcaaacg taacctcctc ctcgttggtc
     4261 tgcttatgtt gtttatatat ataagtctac acaacattgc atgacataac agtcggggat
     4321 gtaacaaacg taaaacggaa tagttgcttc agagtaacga taagcgtttc acagacggtt
     4381 caaacaaaaa gcaagaaagc cgattaaatg caacataacg tgtgaattat gttacaatat
     4441 atgacaaggg atattcccag ataactatac ttttaaaaca agtgaggagg caaaaatgga
     4501 taagaaatac tcaataggct tagatatcgg cacaaatagc gtcggatggg cggtgatcac
     4561 tgatgaatat aaggttccgt ctaaaaagtt caaggttctg ggaaatacag accgccacag
     4621 tatcaaaaaa aatcttatag gggctctttt atttgacagt ggagagacag cggaagcgac
     4681 tcgactcaaa cggacagctc gtagaaggta tacacgtcgg aagaatcgta tttgttatct
     4741 acaggagatt ttttcaaatg agatggcgaa agtagatgat agtttctttc atcgacttga
     4801 agagtctttt ttggtggaag aagacaagaa gcatgaacgt catcctattt ttggaaatat
     4861 agtagatgaa gttgcttatc atgagaaata tccaactatc tatcatctgc gaaaaaaatt
     4921 ggtagattct actgataaag cggatttgcg cttaatctat ttggccttag cgcatatgat
     4981 taagtttcgt ggtcattttt tgattgaggg agatttaaat cctgataata gtgatgtgga
     5041 caaactattt atccagttgg tacaaaccta caatcaatta tttgaagaaa accctattaa
     5101 cgcaagtgga gtagatgcta aagcgattct ttctgcacga ttgagtaaat caagacgatt
     5161 agaaaatctc attgctcagc tccccggtga gaagaaaaat ggcttatttg ggaatctcat
     5221 tgctttgtca ttgggtttga cccctaattt taaatcaaat tttgatttgg cagaagatgc
     5281 taaattacag ctttcaaaag atacttacga tgatgattta gataatttat tggcgcaaat
     5341 tggagatcaa tatgctgatt tgtttttggc agctaagaat ttatcagatg ctattttact
     5401 ttcagatatc ctaagagtaa atactgaaat aactaaggct cccctatcag cttcaatgat
     5461 taaacgctac gatgaacatc atcaagactt gactctttta aaagctttag ttcgacaaca
     5521 acttccagaa aagtataaag aaatcttttt tgatcaatca aaaaacggat atgcaggtta
     5581 tattgatggg ggagctagcc aagaagaatt ttataaattt atcaaaccaa ttttagaaaa
     5641 aatggatggt actgaggaat tattggtgaa actaaatcgt gaagatttgc tgcgcaagca
     5701 acggaccttt gacaacggct ctattcccca tcaaattcac ttgggtgagc tgcatgctat
     5761 tttgagaaga caagaagact tttatccatt tttaaaagac aatcgtgaga agattgaaaa
     5821 aatcttgact tttcgaattc cttattatgt tggtccattg gcgcgtggca atagtcgttt
     5881 tgcatggatg actcggaagt ctgaagaaac aattacccca tggaattttg aagaagttgt
     5941 cgataaaggt gcttcagctc aatcatttat tgaacgcatg acaaactttg ataaaaatct
     6001 tccaaatgaa aaagtactac caaaacatag tttgctttat gagtatttta cggtttataa
     6061 cgaattgaca aaggtcaaat atgttactga aggaatgcga aaaccagcat ttctttcagg
     6121 tgaacagaag aaagccattg ttgatttact cttcaaaaca aatcgaaaag taaccgttaa
     6181 gcaattaaaa gaagattatt tcaaaaaaat agaatgtttt gatagtgttg aaatttcagg
     6241 agttgaagat agatttaatg cttcattagg tacctaccat gatttgctaa aaattattaa
     6301 agataaagat tttttggata atgaagaaaa tgaagatatc ttagaggata ttgttttaac
     6361 attgacctta tttgaagata gggagatgat tgaggaaaga cttaaaacat atgctcacct
     6421 ctttgatgat aaggtgatga aacagcttaa acgtcgccgt tatactggtt ggggacgttt
     6481 gtctcgaaaa ttgattaatg gtattaggga taagcaatct ggcaaaacaa tattagattt
     6541 tttgaaatca gatggttttg ccaatcgcaa ttttatgcag ctgatccatg atgatagttt
     6601 gacatttaaa gaagacattc aaaaagcaca agtgtctgga caaggcgata gtttacatga
     6661 acatattgca aatttagctg gtagccctgc tattaaaaaa ggtattttac agactgtaaa
     6721 agttgttgat gaattggtca aagtaatggg gcggcataag ccagaaaata tcgttattga
     6781 aatggcacgt gaaaatcaga caactcaaaa gggccagaaa aattcgcgag agcgtatgaa
     6841 acgaatcgaa gaaggtatca aagaattagg aagtcagatt cttaaagagc atcctgttga
     6901 aaatactcaa ttgcaaaatg aaaagctcta tctctattat ctccaaaatg gaagagacat
     6961 gtatgtggac caagaattag atattaatcg tttaagtgat tatgatgtcg atcacattgt
     7021 tccacaaagt ttccttaaag acgattcaat agacaataag gtcttaacgc gttctgataa
     7081 aaatcgtggt aaatcggata acgttccaag tgaagaagta gtcaaaaaga tgaaaaacta
     7141 ttggagacaa cttctaaacg ccaagttaat cactcaacgt aagtttgata atttaacgaa
     7201 agctgaacgt ggaggtttga gtgaacttga taaagctggt tttatcaaac gccaattggt
     7261 tgaaactcgc caaatcacta agcatgtggc acaaattttg gatagtcgca tgaatactaa
     7321 atacgatgaa aatgataaac ttattcgaga ggttaaagtg attaccttaa aatctaaatt
     7381 agtttctgac ttccgaaaag atttccaatt ctataaagta cgtgagatta acaattacca
     7441 tcatgcccat gatgcgtatc taaatgccgt cgttggaact gctttgatta agaaatatcc
     7501 aaaacttgaa tcggagtttg tctatggtga ttataaagtt tatgatgttc gtaaaatgat
     7561 tgctaagtct gagcaagaaa taggcaaagc aaccgcaaaa tatttctttt actctaatat
     7621 catgaacttc ttcaaaacag aaattacact tgcaaatgga gagattcgca aacgccctct
     7681 aatcgaaact aatggggaaa ctggagaaat tgtctgggat aaagggcgag attttgccac
     7741 agtgcgcaaa gtattgtcca tgccccaagt caatattgtc aagaaaacag aagtacagac
     7801 aggcggattc tccaaggagt caattttacc aaaaagaaat tcggacaagc ttattgctcg
     7861 taaaaaagac tgggatccaa aaaaatatgg tggttttgat agtccaacgg tagcttattc
     7921 agtcctagtg gttgctaagg tggaaaaagg gaaatcgaag aagttaaaat ccgttaaaga
     7981 gttactaggg atcacaatta tggaaagaag ttcctttgaa aaaaatccga ttgacttttt
     8041 agaagctaaa ggatataagg aagttaaaaa agacttaatc attaaactac ctaaatatag
     8101 tctttttgag ttagaaaacg gtcgtaaacg gatgctggct agtgccggag aattacaaaa
     8161 aggaaatgag ctggctctgc caagcaaata tgtgaatttt ttatatttag ctagtcatta
     8221 tgaaaagttg aagggtagtc cagaagataa cgaacaaaaa caattgtttg tggagcagca
     8281 taagcattat ttagatgaga ttattgagca aatcagtgaa ttttctaagc gtgttatttt
     8341 agcagatgcc aatttagata aagttcttag tgcatataac aaacatagag acaaaccaat
     8401 acgtgaacaa gcagaaaata ttattcattt atttacgttg acgaatcttg gagctcccgc
     8461 tgcttttaaa tattttgata caacaattga tcgtaaacga tatacgtcta caaaagaagt
     8521 tttagatgcc actcttatcc atcaatccat cactggtctt tatgaaacac gcattgattt
     8581 gagtcagcta ggaggtgact gaccggctga taaatttctt tgaatttctc cttgattatt
     8641 tgttataaaa gttataaaat aatcttgttg gaaccattca aaacagcata gcaagttaaa
     8701 ataaggctag tccgttatca acttgaaaaa gtggcaccga gtcggtgctt tttttgatac
     8761 ttctattcta ctctgactgc aaaccaaaaa aacaagcgct ttcaaaacgc ttgttttatc
     8821 atttttaggg aaattaatct cttaatcctt ttatcattct acatttaggc gctgccatct
     8881 tgggacaatg aaaacgttag tcatggcgcg ccttgacggc tagctcagtc ctaggtacag
     8941 tgctagctaa tatgctagct gacttgatgt tttagagcta tgctgttttg aatggtccca
     9001 aaacctgcag acaagcccgg ccggcctaag gcgatgcccc ctcgacctcg atcagggagg
     9061 cgttcaggac gactcacaaa gaaagccggg caatgcccgg ctttttccac gcctcctggg
     9121 ctgacttcag gtgctacatt tgaagagata aattgcactg aaatctagag cggttgcggc
     9181 cgcaaaaaaa caagcgcttt caaaacgctt gttttatcat ttttagggaa attatgtgat
     9241 ccgtagcggt tttcaaaatt tgcaaccagg aatgaattac tatccctttt atcaagaagc
     9301 gcaaaagaaa aacgaaatga tacaccaatc agtgcaaaaa aagatataat gggagataag
     9361 acggttcgtg ttcgtgctga cttgcaccat atcataaaaa tcgaaacagc aaagaatggc
     9421 ggaaacgtaa aagaagttat ggaaataaga cttagaagca aacttaagag tgtgttgata
     9481 gtgcagtatc ttaaaatttt gtataatagg aattgaagtt aaattagatg ctaaaaattt
     9541 gtaattaaga aggagtgatt acatgaacaa aaatataaaa tattctcaaa actttttaac
     9601 gagtgaaaaa gtactcaacc aaataataaa acaattgaat ttaaaagaaa ccgataccgt
     9661 ttacgaaatt ggaacaggta aagggcattt aacgacgaaa ctggctaaaa taagtaaaca
     9721 ggtaacgtct attgaattag acagtcatct attcaactta tcgtcagaaa aattaaaact
     9781 gaatactcgt gtcactttaa ttcaccaaga tattctacag tttcaattcc ctaacaaaca
     9841 gaggtataaa attgttggga gtattcctta ccatttaagc acacaaatta ttaaaaaagt
     9901 ggtttttgaa agccatgcgt ctgacatcta tctgattgtt gaagaaggat tctacaagcg
     9961 taccttggat attcaccgaa cactagggtt gctcttgcac actcaagtct cgattcagca
    10021 attgcttaag ctgccagcgg aatgctttca tcctaaacca aaagtaaaca gtgtcttaat
    10081 aaaacttacc cgccatacca cagatgttcc agataaatat tggaagctat atacgtactt
    10141 tgtttcaaaa tgggtcaatc gagaatatcg tcaactgttt actaaaaatc agtttcatca
    10201 agcaatgaaa cacgccaaag taaacaattt aagtaccgtt acttatgagc aagtattgtc
    10261 tatttttaat agttatctat tatttaacgg gaggaaataa ttctatgagt cgcttttgta
    10321 aatttggaaa gttacacgtt actaaaggga atgtagataa attattaggt atactactga
    10381 cagcttccaa ggagctaaag aggtccctag cgctcttatc atggggaagc tcggatcata
    10441 tgcaagacaa aataaactcg caacagcact tggagaaatg ggacgaatcg agaaaaccct
    10501 ctttacgctg gattacatat ctaataaagc cgtaaggaga cgggttcaaa aaggtttaaa
    10561 taaaggagaa gcaatcaatg cattagctag aactatattt tttggacaac gtggagaatt
    10621 tagagaacgt gctctccaag accagttaca aagagctagt gcactaaaca taattattaa
    10681 cgctataagt gtgtggaaca ctgtatatat ggaaaaagcc gtagaagaat taaaagcaag
    10741 aggagaattt agagaagatt taatgccata tgcgtggccg ttaggatggg aacatatcaa
    10801 ttttcttgga gaatacaaat ttgaaggatt acatgacact gggcaaatga atttacgtcc
    10861 tttacgtata aaagagccgt tttattctta atataacggc tctttttata gaaaaaatcc
    10921 ttagcgtggt ttttttccga aatgctggcg gtaccccaag aattagaaat gagtagatca
    10981 aattattcac gaatagaatc aggaaaatca gatccaacca taaaaacact agaacaaatt
    11041 gcaaagttaa ctaactcaac gctagtagtg gatttaatcc caaatgagcc aacagaacca
    11101 gagccagaaa cagaatcaga acaagtaaca ttggatttag aaatggaaga agaaaaaagc
    11161 aatgacttcg tgtgaataat gcacgaaatc gttgcttatt tttttttaaa agcggtatac
    11221 tagatataac gaaacaacga actgaataga aacgaaaaaa gagccatgac acatttataa
    11281 aatgtttgac gacattttat aaatgcatag cccgataaga ttgccaaacc aacgcttatc
    11341 agttagtcag atgaactctt ccctcgtaag aagttattta attaactttg tttgaagacg
    11401 gtatataacc gtactatcat tatataggga aatcagagag ttttcaagta tctaagctac
    11461 tgaatttaag aattgttaag caatcaatcg gaaatcgttt gattgctttt tttgtattca
    11521 tttatagaag gtggagtttg tatgaatcat gatgaatgta aaacttatat aaaaaatagt
    11581 ttattggaga taagaaaatt agcaaatatc tatacactag aaacgtttaa gaaagagtta
    11641 gaaaagagaa atatctactt agaaacaaaa tcagataagt atttttcttc ggagggggaa
    11701 gattatatat ataagttaat agaaaataac aaaataattt attcgattag tggaaaaaaa
    11761 ttgacttata aaggaaaaaa atctttttca aaacatgcaa tattgaaaca gttgaatgaa
    11821 aaagcaaacc aagttaatta aacaacctat tttataggat ttataggaaa ggagaacagc
    11881 tgaatgaata tcccttttgt tgtagaaact gtgcttcatg acggcttgtt aaagtacaaa
    11941 tttaaaaata gtaaaattcg ctcaatcact accaagccag gtaaaagcaa aggggctatt
    12001 tttgcgtatc gctcaaaatc aagcatgatt ggcggtcgtg gtgttgttct gacttccgag
    12061 gaagcgattc aagaaaatca agatacattt acacattgga cacccaacgt ttatcgttat
    12121 ggaacgtatg cagacgaaaa ccgttcatac acgaaaggac attctgaaaa caatttaaga
    12181 caaatcaata ccttctttat tgattttgat attcacacgg caaaagaaac tatttcagca
    12241 agcgatattt taacaaccgc tattgattta ggttttatgc ctactatgat tatcaaatct
    12301 gataaaggtt atcaagcata ttttgtttta gaaacgccag tctatgtgac ttcaaaatca
    12361 gaatttaaat ctgtcaaagc agccaaaata atttcgcaaa atatccgaga atattttgga
    12421 aagtctttgc cagttgatct aacgtgtaat cattttggta ttgctcgcat accaagaacg
    12481 gacaatgtag aattttttga tcctaattac cgttattctt tcaaagaatg gcaagattgg
    12541 tctttcaaac aaacagataa taagggcttt actcgttcaa gtctaacggt tttaagcggt
    12601 acagaaggca aaaaacaagt agatgaaccc tggtttaatc tcttattgca cgaaacgaaa
    12661 ttttcaggag aaaagggttt aatagggcgt aataacgtca tgtttaccct ctctttagcc
    12721 tactttagtt caggctattc aatcgaaacg tgcgaatata atatgtttga gtttaataat
    12781 cgattagatc aacccttaga agaaaaagaa gtaatcaaaa ttgttagaag tgcctattca
    12841 gaaaactatc aaggggctaa tagggaatac attaccattc tttgcaaagc ttgggtatca
    12901 agtgatttaa ccagtaaaga tttatttgtc cgtcaagggt ggtttaaatt caagaaaaaa
    12961 agaagcgaac gtcaacgtgt tcatttgtca gaatggaaag aagatttaat ggcttatatt
    13021 agcgaaaaaa gcgatgtata caagccttat ttagtgacga ccaaaaaaga gattagagaa
    13081 gtgctaggca ttcctgaacg gacattagat aaattgctga aggtactgaa ggcgaatcag
    13141 gaaattttct ttaagattaa accaggaaga aatggtggca ttcaacttgc tagtgttaaa
    13201 tcattgttgc tatcgatcat taaagtaaaa aaagaagaaa aagaaagcta tataaaggcg
    13261 ctgacaaatt cttttgactt agagcataca ttcattcaag agactttaaa caagctagca
    13321 gaacgcccta aaacggacac acaactcgat ttgtttagct atgatacagg ctgaaaataa
    13381 aacccgcact atgccattac atttatatct atgatacgtg tttgtttttt ctttgctgtt
    13441 tagcgaatga ttagcagaaa tatacagagt aagattttaa ttaattatta gggggagaag
    13501 gagagagtag cccgaaaact tttagttggc ttggactgaa cgaagtgagg gaaaggctac
    13561 taaaacgtcg aggggcagtg agagcgaagc gaacacttga ttttttaatt ttctatcttt
    13621 tataggtcat tagagtatac ttatttgtcc tataaactat ttagcagcat aatagattta
    13681 ttgaataggt catttaagtt gagcatatta gaggaggaaa atcttggaga aatatttgaa
    13741 gaacccgatt acatggattg gattagttct tgtggttacg tggtttttaa ctaaaagtag
    13801 tgaatttttg atttttggtg tgtgtgtctt gttgttagta tttgctagtc aaagtgatta
    13861 aatagaattc cggatgagca ttcatcaggc gggcaagaat gtgaataaag gccggataaa
    13921 acttgtgctt atttttcttt acggtcttta aaaaggccgt aatatccagc tgaacggtct
    13981 ggttataggt acattgagca actgactgaa atgcctcaaa atgttcttta cgatgccatt
    14041 gggatatatc aacggtggta tatccagtga tttttttctc cattttagct tccttagctc
    14101 ctgaaaatct cgataactca aaaaatacgc ccggtagtga tcttatttca ttatggtgaa
    14161 agttggaacc tcttacgtgc cgatcaacgt ctcattttcg ccaaaagttg gcccagggct
    14221 tcccggtatc aacagggaca ccaggattta tttattctgc gaagtgatct tccgtcacag
    14281 gtatttattc ggcgcaaagt gcgtcgggtg atgctgccaa cttactgatt tagtgtatga
    14341 tggtgttttt gaggtgctcc agtggcttct gtttctatca gctgtccctc ctgttcagct
    14401 actgacgggg tggtgcgtaa cggcaaaagc accgccggac atcagcgcta gcggagtgta
    14461 tactggctta ctatgttggc actgatgagg gtgtcagtga agtgcttcat gtggcaggag
    14521 aaaaaaggct gcaccggtgc gtcagcagaa tatgtgatac aggatatatt ccgcttcctc
    14581 gctcactgac tcgctacgct cggtcgttcg actgcggcga gcggaaatgg cttacgaacg
    14641 gggcggagat ttcctggaag atgccaggaa gatacttaac agggaagtga gagggccgcg
    14701 gcaaagccgt ttttccatag gctccgcccc cctgacaagc atcacgaaat ctgacgctca
    14761 aatcagtggt ggcgaaaccc gacaggacta taaagatacc aggcgtttcc ccctggcggc
    14821 tccctcgtgc gctctcctgt tcctgccttt cggtttaccg gtgtcattcc gctgttatgg
    14881 ccgcgtttgt ctcattccac gcctgacact cagttccggg taggcagttc gctccaagct
    14941 ggactgtatg cacgaacccc ccgttcagtc cgaccgctgc gccttatccg gtaactatcg
    15001 tcttgagtcc aacccggaaa gacatgcaaa agcaccactg gcagcagcca ctggtaattg
    15061 atttagagga gttagtcttg aagtcatgcg ccggttaagg ctaaactgaa aggacaagtt
    15121 ttggtgactg cgctcctcca agccagttac ctcggttcaa agagttggta gctcagagaa
    15181 ccttcgaaaa accgccctgc aaggcggttt tttcgttttc agagcaagag attacgcgca
    15241 gaccaaaacg atctcaagaa gatcatctta ttaatcagat aaaatatttc tagccaatac
    15301 gcaaaccgcc tctccccgcg cgttggccga ttcattaatg cagctggcac ga
//
