# Supplementary material for: Heterologous Cas9 and non-homologous end joining as a Potentially Organism-Agnostic Knockout (POAK) system in bacteria
Source: bioRxiv preprint, doi:10.1101/601971, version 2 (2021-10-06)
Supplement: Plasmid Sequences [file 601971_file03.zip › SuppFileA1/IP_302.gb]

LOCUS       IP_302                 11521 bp    DNA     circular UNA 05-JAN-2019
DEFINITION  gnPOAKgalKe6.
ACCESSION   urn.local...3m-9z01nbo
VERSION     urn.local...3m-9z01nbo
KEYWORDS    .
SOURCE       (101knR)
  ORGANISM  .
FEATURES             Location/Qualifiers
     misc_feature    complement(<1..1069)
                     /Source="referenceToDocument: urn:local:.:2ok-7bybcv9"
                     /label="KnR (concatenated sequence 2)"
                     /note="Geneious type: Concatenated sequence"
     misc_feature    1..22
                     /Sequence="TTGCTCACATGTTCTTTCCTGC"
                     /Hairpin_Tm="None"
                     /Tm="59.7"
                     /Self_Dimer_Tm="None"
                     /%GC="45.5"
                     /Pair_Dimer_Tm="None"
                     /Product_Size=2503
                     /Extension="CACCACAGCTCTTCGACA"
                     /modified_by="isaacnplant"
                     /label="IP_P_736"
                     /note="Geneious type: primer_bind_reverse"
     misc_feature    3..1065
                     /Original_Bases="ATTTGCCGACTACCTTGGTGATCTCGCCTTTCACGTAGTGG
                     ACAAATTCTTCCAACTGATCTGCGCGCGAGGCCAAGCGATCTTCTTCTTGTCCAAGAT
                     AAGCCTGTCTAGCTTCAAGTATGACGGGCTGATACTGGGCCGGCAGGCGCTCCATTGC
                     CCAGTCGGCAGCGACATCCTTCGGCGCGATTTTGCCGGTTACTGCGCTGTACCAAATG
                     CGGGACAACGTAAGCACTACATTTCGCTCATCGCCAGCCCAGTCGGGCGGCGAGTTCC
                     ATAGCGTTAAGGTTTCATTTAGCGCCTCAAATAGATCCTGTTCAGGAACCGGATCAAA
                     GAGTTCCTCCGCCGCTGGACCTACCAAGGCAACGCTATGTTCTCTTGCTTTTGTCAGC
                     AAGATAGCCAGATCAATGTCGATCGTGGCTGGCTCGAAGATACCTGCAAGAATGTCAT
                     TGCGCTGCCATTCTCCAAATTGCAGTTCGCGCTTAGCTGGATAACGCCACGGAATGAT
                     GTCGTCGTGCACAACAATGGTGACTTCTACAGCGCGGAGAATCTCGCTCTCTCCAGGG
                     GAAGCCGAAGTTTCCAAAAGGTCGTTGATCAAAGCTCGCCGCGTTGTTTCATCAAGCC
                     TTACGGTCACCGTAACCAGCAAATCAATATCACTGTGTGGCTTCAGGCCGCCATCCAC
                     TGCGGAGCCGTACAAATGTACGGCCAGCAACGTCGGTTCGAGATGGCGCTCGATGACG
                     CCAACTACCTCTGATAGTTGAGTCGATACTTCGGCGATCACCGCTTCCCTCATACTCT
                     TCCTTTTTCAATATTATTGAAGCATTTAT"
                     /label="ATTTGCCGACTACCTTGGTGATCTCGCCTTTCACGTAGTGGACAAATTCT
                     TCCAACTGATCTGCGCGCGAGGCCAAGCGATCTTCTTCTTGTCCAAGATAAGCCTGTC
                     TAGCTTCAAGTATGACGGGCTGATACTGGGCCGGCAGGCGCTCCATTGCCCAGTCGGC
                     AGCGACATCCTTCGGCGCGATTTTGCCGGTTACTGCGCTGTACCAAATGCGGGACAAC
                     GTAAGCACTACATTTCGCTCATCGCCAGCCCAGTCGGGCGGCGAGTTCCATAGCGTTA
                     AGGTTTCATTTAGCGCCTCAAATAGATCCTGTTCAGGAACCGGATCAAAGAGTTCCTC
                     CGCCGCTGGACCTACCAAGGCAACGCTATGTTCTCTTGCTTTTGTCAGCAAGATAGCC
                     AGATCAATGTCGATCGTGGCTGGCTCGAAGATACCTGCAAGAATGTCATTGCGCTGCC
                     ATTCTCCAAATTGCAGTTCGCGCTTAGCTGGATAACGCCACGGAATGATGTCGTCGTG
                     CACAACAATGGTGACTTCTACAGCGCGGAGAATCTCGCTCTCTCCAGGGGAAGCCGAA
                     GTTTCCAAAAGGTCGTTGATCAAAGCTCGCCGCGTTGTTTCATCAAGCCTTACGGTCA
                     CCGTAACCAGCAAATCAATATCACTGTGTGGCTTCAGGCCGCCATCCACTGCGGAGCC
                     GTACAAATGTACGGCCAGCAACGTCGGTTCGAGATGGCGCTCGATGACGCCAACTACC
                     TCTGATAGTTGAGTCGATACTTCGGCGATCACCGCTTCCCTCATACTCTTCCTTTTTC
                     AATATTATTGAAGCATTTAT"
                     /note="Geneious type: Editing History Replacement"
     CDS             complement(35..850)
                     /ApEinfo_revcolor="#faac61"
                     /ApEinfo_fwdcolor="#faac61"
                     /label="Kmr"
     misc_feature    35..980
                     /ApEinfo_revcolor="#c7b0e3"
                     /ApEinfo_fwdcolor="#c7b0e3"
                     /label="Km cassette (HincII fragment, pAM1431)"
     misc_feature    407
                     /created_by="isaacnplant"
                     /label="T->C removal of esp3II site"
     misc_feature    complement(1050..>1065)
                     /ApEinfo_revcolor="#b7e6d7"
                     /ApEinfo_fwdcolor="#b7e6d7"
                     /label="NS2"
     ligation        1066..1069
                     /label="Ligation"
     source          complement(<1066..1150)
                     /ApEinfo_revcolor="#b1ff67"
                     /ApEinfo_fwdcolor="#b1ff67"
                     /label="source"
     misc_feature    complement(1066..>1150)
                     /Source="referenceToDocument: urn:local:.:2og-7byb966"
                     /label="IP_103 PCR Product (concatenated sequence 1)"
                     /note="Geneious type: Concatenated sequence"
     misc_feature    complement(1151..1166)
                     /ApEinfo_revcolor="#7ea7d8"
                     /ApEinfo_fwdcolor="#7ea7d8"
                     /label="NotI/PacI"
     misc_feature    complement(1221..1883)
                     /ApEinfo_revcolor="#ff9ccd"
                     /ApEinfo_fwdcolor="#ff9ccd"
                     /label="rep"
     misc_feature    complement(1322..1340)
                     /ApEinfo_revcolor="#ff9ccd"
                     /ApEinfo_fwdcolor="#ff9ccd"
                     /label="pBBR1 seq 4"
     misc_feature    complement(1958..1969)
                     /ApEinfo_revcolor="#ff9ccd"
                     /ApEinfo_fwdcolor="#ff9ccd"
                     /label="-10 and TSS"
     misc_feature    complement(1988..1992)
                     /ApEinfo_revcolor="#ff9ccd"
                     /ApEinfo_fwdcolor="#ff9ccd"
                     /label="-35"
     misc_feature    complement(2019..2076)
                     /ApEinfo_revcolor="#75c6a9"
                     /ApEinfo_fwdcolor="#75c6a9"
                     /label="putative terminator"
     misc_feature    complement(2035..2052)
                     /ApEinfo_revcolor="#ff9ccd"
                     /ApEinfo_fwdcolor="#ff9ccd"
                     /label="pBBR1 seq 3"
     misc_feature    complement(2456..2463)
                     /ApEinfo_revcolor="#7ea7d8"
                     /ApEinfo_fwdcolor="#7ea7d8"
                     /label="PacI"
     primer_bind     complement(2484..2503)
                     /Sequence="ACCAAGTAGTGACCCGCTTC"
                     /Hairpin_Tm="None"
                     /Tm="59.7"
                     /Self_Dimer_Tm="None"
                     /%GC="55.0"
                     /Pair_Dimer_Tm="None"
                     /Product_Size=2503
                     /Extension="CACCACAGCTCTTCGCTT"
                     /modified_by="isaacnplant"
                     /label="IP_P_735"
     ligation        2504..2506
                     /label="Ligation"
     misc_feature    complement(2504..11521)
                     /Source="referenceToDocument: urn:local:.:1qj-7d3mei9"
                     /label="IP_103p519,520 (concatenated sequence 1)"
                     /note="Geneious type: Concatenated sequence"
     promoter        <2514..2531
                     /created_by="isaacnplant"
                     /label="IP_P_520"
     misc_feature    2514..2531
                     /Mismatches=0
                     /Extension="ATAGCGGCTCTTCCAAGTTTAAAC"
                     /created_by="primer3"
                     /annotation_group="56338769371520476681d73-a86d-43e5-b624-
                     1827fe65528c"
                     /%GC="55.6"
                     /Tm="62.1"
                     /Hairpin_Tm="None"
                     /Self_Dimer_Tm="None"
                     /Sequence="ACCATGCATCACGAAGCG"
                     /label="IP_P_520"
                     /note="Geneious type: primer_bind_reverse"
     misc_feature    complement(2546..3502)
                     /ApEinfo_revcolor="#85dae9"
                     /ApEinfo_fwdcolor="#85dae9"
                     /label="Ku_MYCS2_pcc7002 optimized"
     misc_feature    complement(3503..3517)
                     /ApEinfo_revcolor="#ff0087"
                     /ApEinfo_fwdcolor="#ff0087"
                     /label="RBS"
     misc_feature    complement(3524..5812)
                     /ApEinfo_revcolor="#b1ff67"
                     /ApEinfo_fwdcolor="#b1ff67"
                     /label="LigD_MYCS2"
     misc_feature    complement(4720..4722)
                     /ApEinfo_revcolor="#d6b295"
                     /ApEinfo_fwdcolor="#d6b295"
                     /label="BsmBI site"
     misc_feature    complement(4803..4814)
                     /ApEinfo_revcolor="#faac61"
                     /ApEinfo_fwdcolor="#faac61"
                     /label="BsmBI Site"
     primer_bind     complement(5478..5496)
                     /Mismatches=0
                     /created_by="primer3"
                     /annotation_group="7065449038142328d1794cb-5ee3-4a0e-b495-
                     a27b56226fb9"
                     /%GC="63.2"
                     /Tm="65.0"
                     /Hairpin_Tm="56.3"
                     /Self_Dimer_Tm="27.0"
                     /Sequence="GGGTGGCACAACAAGCCTC"
                     /label="IP_P_087"
     primer_bind     complement(5802..5827)
                     /Pair_Dimer_Tm="None"
                     /Product_Size=14426
                     /Mismatches=0
                     /Extension="CACCACAGCTCTTCGATG"
                     /created_by="primer3"
                     /annotation_group="70654518192105959479968-03c9-45ee-a36c-
                     12fbaf97804b"
                     /%GC="34.6"
                     /Tm="62.3"
                     /Hairpin_Tm="None"
                     /Self_Dimer_Tm="5.9"
                     /Sequence="AAGGAGGAAAAAAAAATGGCTAGACA"
                     /label="IP_P_631"
     mismatch        5804
                     /Target_base="A"
                     /Oligo_base="T"
                     /Oligo_name="IP_P_585"
                     /annotation_group="7065449442133720bad49f0-1c36-4621-abb7-
                     ff050f32bdcd"
                     /label="A/T"
     mismatch        5804
                     /Target_base="A"
                     /Oligo_base="T"
                     /Oligo_name="IP_P_685"
                     /annotation_group="706545643286381db7a3287-e9ef-4ebc-bd60-
                     3c73f3cd69bc"
                     /label="A/T"
     primer_bind     complement(5804..5827)
                     /modified_by="isaacnplant"
                     /Mismatch_Positions="===================T===T"
                     /Mismatches=2
                     /Extension="CACCACAGGTCTCGGAGA"
                     /created_by="primer3"
                     /annotation_group="706545643286381db7a3287-e9ef-4ebc-bd60-
                     3c73f3cd69bc"
                     /%GC="29.2"
                     /Tm="58.1"
                     /Hairpin_Tm="None"
                     /Self_Dimer_Tm="None"
                     /Sequence="AAGGAGGAAAAAAAAATGGTTAGT"
                     /label="IP_P_685"
     primer_bind     complement(5804..5826)
                     /Mismatch_Positions="==================T===T"
                     /Mismatches=2
                     /Extension="CACCACACGTCTCG"
                     /created_by="primer3"
                     /annotation_group="7065449442133720bad49f0-1c36-4621-abb7-
                     ff050f32bdcd"
                     /%GC="30.4"
                     /Tm="57.5"
                     /Hairpin_Tm="None"
                     /Self_Dimer_Tm="None"
                     /Sequence="AGGAGGAAAAAAAAATGGTTAGT"
                     /label="IP_P_585"
     mismatch        5808
                     /Target_base="C"
                     /Oligo_base="T"
                     /Oligo_name="IP_P_585"
                     /annotation_group="7065449442133720bad49f0-1c36-4621-abb7-
                     ff050f32bdcd"
                     /label="C/T"
     mismatch        5808
                     /Target_base="C"
                     /Oligo_base="T"
                     /Oligo_name="IP_P_685"
                     /annotation_group="706545643286381db7a3287-e9ef-4ebc-bd60-
                     3c73f3cd69bc"
                     /label="C/T"
     misc_feature    5813..5835
                     /Pair_Dimer_Tm="None"
                     /Product_Size=722
                     /Mismatches=0
                     /Extension="CACCACACGTCTCG"
                     /created_by="primer3"
                     /annotation_group="7065455245876180407a0df-afa1-4067-99c7-
                     4483d9bcf931"
                     /%GC="30.4"
                     /Tm="57.8"
                     /Hairpin_Tm="None"
                     /Self_Dimer_Tm="None"
                     /Sequence="TTTTTTTTCCTCCTTGATTCACT"
                     /label="IP_P_581"
                     /note="Geneious type: primer_bind_reverse"
     misc_feature    5813..5835
                     /modified_by="isaacnplant"
                     /Mismatches=0
                     /Extension="CACCACAGCTCTTCGAT"
                     /created_by="primer3"
                     /annotation_group="7065457267387483c745c0d-d8dc-455a-ae63-
                     42c08220c85c"
                     /%GC="30.4"
                     /Tm="57.8"
                     /Hairpin_Tm="None"
                     /Self_Dimer_Tm="None"
                     /Sequence="TTTTTTTTCCTCCTTGATTCACT"
                     /label="IP_P_732"
                     /note="Geneious type: primer_bind_reverse"
     misc_feature    complement(5813..5827)
                     /ApEinfo_revcolor="#ff0087"
                     /ApEinfo_fwdcolor="#ff0087"
                     /label="RBS"
     misc_feature    5830..5856
                     /Pair_Dimer_Tm="None"
                     /Product_Size=78
                     /Mismatches=0
                     /Extension="CACCACAGCTCTTCGAAT"
                     /created_by="primer3"
                     /annotation_group="70654541908158163525f26-3dca-4a7d-9a8c-
                     11dde25ebddb"
                     /%GC="37.0"
                     /Tm="61.9"
                     /Hairpin_Tm="46.6"
                     /Self_Dimer_Tm="25.2"
                     /Sequence="TTCACTTTTCTCTATCACTGATAGGGA"
                     /label="IP_P_674"
                     /note="Geneious type: primer_bind_reverse"
     misc_feature    5830..5856
                     /modified_by="isaacnplant"
                     /Mismatches=0
                     /Extension="CACCACAGCTCTTCG"
                     /created_by="primer3"
                     /annotation_group="706545775289419cff5a08e-62e0-4b7f-b882-
                     78bb1c00e00d"
                     /%GC="37.0"
                     /Tm="61.9"
                     /Hairpin_Tm="46.6"
                     /Self_Dimer_Tm="25.2"
                     /Sequence="TTCACTTTTCTCTATCACTGATAGGGA"
                     /label="IP_P_737"
                     /note="Geneious type: primer_bind_reverse"
     misc_feature    complement(5830..5907)
                     /ApEinfo_revcolor="#ffef86"
                     /ApEinfo_fwdcolor="#ffef86"
                     /label="tetA promoter element"
     mismatch        5836
                     /Target_base="T"
                     /Oligo_base="G"
                     /Oligo_name="IP_P_495"
                     /annotation_group="950d0b27-2077-45bd-89c6-42a8678a8a5b"
                     /label="T/G"
     misc_feature    5836..5895
                     /Sequence="GCTCTCTATCACTGATAGGGAGAGGTAAAATAACTCTATCAATGATA
                     GAGTGTCAACAAA"
                     /Mismatch_Positions="GC====================A==============
                     ======================="
                     /Mismatches=3
                     /annotation_group="950d0b27-2077-45bd-89c6-42a8678a8a5b"
                     /label="IP_P_495"
                     /note="Geneious type: primer_bind_reverse"
     mismatch        5837
                     /Target_base="T"
                     /Oligo_base="C"
                     /Oligo_name="IP_P_495"
                     /annotation_group="950d0b27-2077-45bd-89c6-42a8678a8a5b"
                     /label="T/C"
     misc_feature    5837..5843
                     /ApEinfo_revcolor="#b1ff67"
                     /ApEinfo_fwdcolor="#b1ff67"
                     /label="-35 Pr1"
     misc_feature    5838..5861
                     /modified_by="isaacnplant"
                     /Mismatches=0
                     /Extension="CACCACAGGTCTCG"
                     /created_by="primer3"
                     /annotation_group="7065455836641065fd3f409-4b7d-4c0d-b264-
                     78226e298021"
                     /%GC="45.8"
                     /Tm="62.4"
                     /Hairpin_Tm="44.3"
                     /Self_Dimer_Tm="25.2"
                     /Sequence="TCTCTATCACTGATAGGGAGTGGT"
                     /label="IP_P_688"
                     /note="Geneious type: primer_bind_reverse"
     misc_feature    complement(5838..5858)
                     /ApEinfo_revcolor="#d6b295"
                     /ApEinfo_fwdcolor="#d6b295"
                     /label="O2"
     misc_feature    5856
                     /ApEinfo_revcolor="#d6b295"
                     /ApEinfo_fwdcolor="#d6b295"
                     /label="tetA tss"
     mismatch        5858
                     /Target_base="T"
                     /Oligo_base="A"
                     /Oligo_name="IP_P_495"
                     /annotation_group="950d0b27-2077-45bd-89c6-42a8678a8a5b"
                     /label="T/A"
     misc_feature    5858..5863
                     /ApEinfo_revcolor="#84b0dc"
                     /ApEinfo_fwdcolor="#84b0dc"
                     /label="-35 Pr2"
     misc_feature    5861..5866
                     /ApEinfo_revcolor="#85dae9"
                     /ApEinfo_fwdcolor="#85dae9"
                     /label="-10 Pr1"
     misc_feature    complement(5862..5867)
                     /ApEinfo_revcolor="#ffef86"
                     /ApEinfo_fwdcolor="#ffef86"
                     /label="-10 Pa"
     misc_feature    complement(5868..5886)
                     /ApEinfo_revcolor="#f8d3a9"
                     /ApEinfo_fwdcolor="#f8d3a9"
                     /label="O1"
     misc_feature    5881..5886
                     /ApEinfo_revcolor="#d59687"
                     /ApEinfo_fwdcolor="#d59687"
                     /label="-10 Pr2"
     primer_bind     complement(5882..5907)
                     /Pair_Dimer_Tm="None"
                     /Product_Size=78
                     /Mismatches=0
                     /Extension="CACCACAGCTCTTCGCAT"
                     /created_by="primer3"
                     /annotation_group="7065453137781907372dd99-c841-4c6c-ad41-
                     583baa36692a"
                     /%GC="26.9"
                     /Tm="58.2"
                     /Hairpin_Tm="32.4"
                     /Self_Dimer_Tm="None"
                     /Sequence="TAATTCCTAATTTTTGTTGACACTCT"
                     /label="IP_P_673"
     misc_feature    complement(5885..5891)
                     /ApEinfo_revcolor="#85dae9"
                     /ApEinfo_fwdcolor="#85dae9"
                     /label="-35 Pa"
     misc_feature    5893
                     /ApEinfo_revcolor="#9eafd2"
                     /ApEinfo_fwdcolor="#9eafd2"
                     /label="tetR TSS"
     gene            5908..6534
                     /ApEinfo_revcolor="#ffef86"
                     /ApEinfo_fwdcolor="#ffef86"
                     /label="tetR"
     primer_bind     complement(5969..5990)
                     /Mismatches=0
                     /created_by="primer3"
                     /annotation_group="706544989377378c8dc584f-5c14-4f13-bbc9-
                     baf30cbd0d67"
                     /%GC="40.9"
                     /Tm="59.9"
                     /Hairpin_Tm="44.0"
                     /Self_Dimer_Tm="None"
                     /Sequence="GTTGTTAAACCTTCGATTCCGA"
                     /label="IP_P_610"
     PCR_primer      6324..6348
                     /ApEinfo_revcolor="#85dae9"
                     /ApEinfo_fwdcolor="#85dae9"
                     /label="GCATTTTACTTTAGGTTGCGTATTG"
     primer_bind     complement(6511..6536)
                     /modified_by="isaacnplant"
                     /Mismatches=0
                     /Extension="GGAACTCGTCTCG"
                     /created_by="primer3"
                     /annotation_group="3013457846677161a8e4028-b40d-45bc-afab-
                     750dbe399b16"
                     /%GC="38.5"
                     /Tm="61.0"
                     /Hairpin_Tm="39.7"
                     /Self_Dimer_Tm="10.3"
                     /Sequence="CCTTAAGACCCACTTTCACATTTAAG"
                     /label="IP_P_433c"
     primer_bind     complement(6515..6534)
                     /Pair_Dimer_Tm="None"
                     /Product_Size=627
                     /Mismatches=0
                     /Extension="CACCACAGGTCTCGCCGC"
                     /created_by="primer3"
                     /annotation_group="706545270555850f3f9db20-0938-49dd-a0e6-
                     bfe38defab2f"
                     /%GC="35.0"
                     /Tm="55.6"
                     /Hairpin_Tm="39.7"
                     /Self_Dimer_Tm="None"
                     /Sequence="TTAAGACCCACTTTCACATT"
                     /label="IP_P_656"
     primer_bind     complement(6515..6534)
                     /Pair_Dimer_Tm="None"
                     /Product_Size=722
                     /Mismatches=0
                     /Extension="CACCACACGTCTCGCAAA"
                     /created_by="primer3"
                     /annotation_group="7065454722975610ef6d758-9bb1-4ba1-8743-
                     b5fbb982b367"
                     /%GC="35.0"
                     /Tm="55.6"
                     /Hairpin_Tm="39.7"
                     /Self_Dimer_Tm="None"
                     /Sequence="TTAAGACCCACTTTCACATT"
                     /label="IP_P_582"
     misc_feature    6516..6537
                     /Mismatches=0
                     /created_by="primer3"
                     /annotation_group="706545035004426f7001567-20f1-4950-bc0d-
                     86e37a69931e"
                     /%GC="40.9"
                     /Tm="60.1"
                     /Hairpin_Tm="35.0"
                     /Self_Dimer_Tm="8.4"
                     /Sequence="ATGTGAAAGTGGGTCTTAAGGA"
                     /label="IP_P_621"
                     /note="Geneious type: primer_bind_reverse"
     misc_feature    6533..6552
                     /modified_by="isaacnplant"
                     /Mismatches=0
                     /Extension="GGAACTCGTCTCG"
                     /created_by="primer3"
                     /annotation_group="301345714391124a17a30a4-9b5a-48b0-acd3-
                     5d7496fd4f4e"
                     /%GC="65.0"
                     /Tm="68.6"
                     /Hairpin_Tm="42.6"
                     /Self_Dimer_Tm="16.0"
                     /Sequence="AAGGAAGCAACGGCCCGGAG"
                     /label="IP_P_432c"
                     /note="Geneious type: primer_bind_reverse"
     source          6535..7013
                     /ApEinfo_revcolor="#b1ff67"
                     /ApEinfo_fwdcolor="#b1ff67"
                     /label="source"
     misc_feature    6535..6550
                     /Pair_Dimer_Tm="None"
                     /Product_Size=14426
                     /Mismatches=0
                     /Extension="CACCACAGCTCTTCGTAA"
                     /created_by="primer3"
                     /annotation_group="706545226262695df3f28c0-d5d1-437d-9e93-
                     2dcce26468f4"
                     /%GC="75.0"
                     /Tm="64.8"
                     /Hairpin_Tm="42.6"
                     /Self_Dimer_Tm="16.0"
                     /Sequence="GGAAGCAACGGCCCGG"
                     /label="IP_P_630"
                     /note="Geneious type: primer_bind_reverse"
     misc_feature    6535..6550
                     /Pair_Dimer_Tm="2.7"
                     /Product_Size=378
                     /Mismatches=0
                     /Extension="CACCACAGCTCTTCG"
                     /created_by="primer3"
                     /annotation_group="706545372414683af90c4ab-c2ba-46e8-9fee-
                     e50aeb615ed1"
                     /%GC="75.0"
                     /Tm="64.8"
                     /Hairpin_Tm="42.6"
                     /Self_Dimer_Tm="16.0"
                     /Sequence="GGAAGCAACGGCCCGG"
                     /label="IP_P_675"
                     /note="Geneious type: primer_bind_reverse"
     terminator      6555..6642
                     /ApEinfo_revcolor="#9eafd2"
                     /ApEinfo_fwdcolor="#9eafd2"
                     /label="rrnBT2 term"
     primer_bind     complement(6606..6628)
                     /Mismatches=0
                     /created_by="primer3"
                     /annotation_group="706544720923970632f3cc7-4bd5-400e-88dd-
                     d065f1386f65"
                     /%GC="56.5"
                     /Tm="68.5"
                     /Hairpin_Tm="76.4"
                     /Self_Dimer_Tm="45.7"
                     /Sequence="AAAAGGCCATCCGTCAGGATGGC"
                     /label="IP_P_303"
     primer_bind     complement(6630..6652)
                     /Pair_Dimer_Tm="None"
                     /Product_Size=11075
                     /Mismatches=0
                     /Extension="CACCACAGCTCTTCG"
                     /created_by="primer3"
                     /annotation_group="706545140879454102b1250-bfae-41d9-b55e-
                     be471cb2ca14"
                     /%GC="47.8"
                     /Tm="63.0"
                     /Hairpin_Tm="45.3"
                     /Self_Dimer_Tm="17.6"
                     /Sequence="GCTAGCAGAGTTTGTAGAAACGC"
                     /label="IP_P_625"
     misc_feature    6642..6676
                     /Mismatch_Positions="===AGT============================="
                     /Mismatches=3
                     /created_by="primer3"
                     /annotation_group="7065447676095607e572ddc-6463-422f-ab85-
                     12caa1a69d70"
                     /%GC="48.6"
                     /Tm="71.4"
                     /Hairpin_Tm="54.3"
                     /Self_Dimer_Tm="23.5"
                     /Sequence="ACTAGTCTAGCTTCTAGAGCACAGCTAACACCACG"
                     /label="IP_P_137"
                     /note="Geneious type: primer_bind_reverse"
     mismatch        6645
                     /Target_base="C"
                     /Oligo_base="A"
                     /Oligo_name="IP_P_137"
                     /annotation_group="7065447676095607e572ddc-6463-422f-ab85-
                     12caa1a69d70"
                     /label="C/A"
     mismatch        6646
                     /Target_base="T"
                     /Oligo_base="G"
                     /Oligo_name="IP_P_137"
                     /annotation_group="7065447676095607e572ddc-6463-422f-ab85-
                     12caa1a69d70"
                     /label="T/G"
     mismatch        6647
                     /Target_base="G"
                     /Oligo_base="T"
                     /Oligo_name="IP_P_137"
                     /annotation_group="7065447676095607e572ddc-6463-422f-ab85-
                     12caa1a69d70"
                     /label="G/T"
     promoter        6653..6812
                     /ApEinfo_revcolor="#d6b295"
                     /ApEinfo_fwdcolor="#d6b295"
                     /label="proC promoter"
     primer_bind     complement(6734..6762)
                     /Mismatches=0
                     /created_by="primer3"
                     /annotation_group="706544850016114db69f8b4-04da-40b9-a2c0-
                     eb2132cabead"
                     /%GC="41.4"
                     /Tm="64.7"
                     /Hairpin_Tm="37.4"
                     /Self_Dimer_Tm="None"
                     /Sequence="TCCCTGAATATATCATACGAGCCTTATGC"
                     /label="IP_P_127"
     misc_feature    6763..6792
                     /Mismatches=0
                     /created_by="primer3"
                     /annotation_group="706544809254841bb56eeea-6a94-447c-8648-
                     8fb4d2bbe61f"
                     /%GC="40.0"
                     /Tm="66.1"
                     /Hairpin_Tm="35.6"
                     /Self_Dimer_Tm="None"
                     /Sequence="GTCCACAACGGTTTCCCTCTACAAATAATT"
                     /label="IP_P_128"
                     /note="Geneious type: primer_bind_reverse"
     primer_bind     complement(6805..6824)
                     /modified_by="isaacnplant"
                     /Mismatches=0
                     /Extension="CACCACAGCTCTTCGCAT"
                     /created_by="primer3"
                     /annotation_group="706545685304514daf9c5c2-736d-4014-9301-
                     bc8cbe7199fc"
                     /%GC="45.0"
                     /Tm="58.2"
                     /Hairpin_Tm="None"
                     /Self_Dimer_Tm="None"
                     /Sequence="TTTTGCCTCCTCCTCTAGTA"
                     /label="IP_P_733"
     misc_feature    6813..6834
                     /Pair_Dimer_Tm="None"
                     /Product_Size=11075
                     /Mismatches=0
                     /Extension="CACCACAGCTCTTCG"
                     /created_by="primer3"
                     /annotation_group="706545078219572f7365396-2499-4438-a4e0-
                     0952ed3ba7af"
                     /%GC="40.9"
                     /Tm="59.1"
                     /Hairpin_Tm="None"
                     /Self_Dimer_Tm="None"
                     /Sequence="GAGGAGGCAAAAATGGATAAGA"
                     /label="IP_P_624"
                     /note="Geneious type: primer_bind_reverse"
     mismatch        6817
                     /Target_base="A"
                     /Oligo_base="G"
                     /Oligo_name="IP_P_277"
                     /annotation_group="5afc7880-802f-4103-96ab-7c5355e7ef12"
                     /label="A/G"
     misc_feature    6817..6856
                     /Sequence="GTGAAAAAATGGATAAGAAATACTCAATAGGCTTAGATAT"
                     /Mismatch_Positions="GT=A=================================
                     ==="
                     /Mismatches=3
                     /annotation_group="5afc7880-802f-4103-96ab-7c5355e7ef12"
                     /label="IP_P_277"
                     /note="Geneious type: primer_bind_reverse"
     mismatch        6818
                     /Target_base="G"
                     /Oligo_base="T"
                     /Oligo_name="IP_P_277"
                     /annotation_group="5afc7880-802f-4103-96ab-7c5355e7ef12"
                     /label="G/T"
     mismatch        6820
                     /Target_base="C"
                     /Oligo_base="A"
                     /Oligo_name="IP_P_277"
                     /annotation_group="5afc7880-802f-4103-96ab-7c5355e7ef12"
                     /label="C/A"
     misc_feature    6821..6860
                     /Sequence="AAAAATGGATAAGAAATACTCAATAGGCTTAGATATCGGC"
                     /Mismatches=0
                     /annotation_group="99a9a514-220c-4c1b-98e3-b8e9fcf2fef5"
                     /label="IP_P_100"
                     /note="Geneious type: primer_bind_reverse"
     CDS             6825..7013
                     /ApEinfo_revcolor="#ff9ccd"
                     /ApEinfo_fwdcolor="#ff9ccd"
                     /label="cas9"
     CDS             7014..10931
                     /ApEinfo_revcolor="#ff9ccd"
                     /ApEinfo_fwdcolor="#ff9ccd"
                     /label="cas9"
     source          7014..11355
                     /ApEinfo_revcolor="#b1ff67"
                     /ApEinfo_fwdcolor="#b1ff67"
                     /label="source"
     misc_feature    10856..10880
                     /label="/ApEinfo_revcolor=#84b0dc
                     /ApEinfo_fwdcolor=#84b0dc"
     promoter        10936..10989
                     /ApEinfo_revcolor="#b4abac"
                     /ApEinfo_fwdcolor="#b4abac"
                     /label="tracrRNA promoter"
     misc_feature    10979
                     /Original_Bases="A"
                     /label="A"
                     /note="Geneious type: Editing History Replacement"
     precursor_RNA   10996..11084
                     /ApEinfo_revcolor="#75c6a9"
                     /ApEinfo_fwdcolor="#75c6a9"
                     /label="tracrRNA precursor"
     terminator      11063..11084
                     /ApEinfo_revcolor="#b4abac"
                     /ApEinfo_fwdcolor="#b4abac"
                     /label="tracrRNA terminator"
     terminator      complement(11115..11156)
                     /ApEinfo_revcolor="#9eafd2"
                     /ApEinfo_fwdcolor="#9eafd2"
                     /label="terminator"
     promoter        11213..11277
                     /ApEinfo_revcolor="#b4abac"
                     /ApEinfo_fwdcolor="#b4abac"
                     /label="J23100 promoter"
     misc_feature    11278..11297
                     /Original_Bases="GAGACCGACTGAGGTCTCA"
                     /label="GAGACCGACTGAGGTCTCA"
                     /note="Geneious type: Editing History Replacement"
     misc_RNA        complement(<11278..>11297)
                     /created_by="isaacnplant"
                     /Color="#33ffff"
                     /modified_by="isaacnplant"
                     /label="IP_P_1017"
     misc_RNA        <11278..11297
                     /created_by="isaacnplant"
                     /Color="#0077ee"
                     /modified_by="isaacnplant"
                     /label="IP_P_1016"
     misc_RNA        11278..11297
                     /created_by="isaacnplant"
                     /label="galk6"
     misc_feature    11298..11333
                     /ApEinfo_revcolor="#c6c9d1"
                     /ApEinfo_fwdcolor="#c6c9d1"
                     /label="repeat"
     promoter        complement(11495..11512)
                     /created_by="isaacnplant"
                     /label="IP_P_519"
     primer_bind     complement(11495..11512)
                     /Sequence="GCGGCCGCAACCGCTCTA"
                     /Hairpin_Tm="66.1"
                     /Tm="69.3"
                     /Self_Dimer_Tm="49.5"
                     /%GC="72.2"
                     /Extension="TGTGACTCGTCTC"
                     /modified_by="isaacnplant"
                     /label="IP_P_677"
     primer_bind     complement(11495..11512)
                     /Mismatches=0
                     /Extension="ATAGCGGCTCTTCCTGTTTTTTT"
                     /created_by="primer3"
                     /annotation_group="56338763844333299d33da3-44ef-4162-9476-
                     dd1ffd470ce0"
                     /%GC="72.2"
                     /Tm="69.3"
                     /Hairpin_Tm="66.1"
                     /Self_Dimer_Tm="49.5"
                     /Sequence="GCGGCCGCAACCGCTCTA"
                     /label="IP_P_519"
     misc_feature    11505..11512
                     /Recognition_pattern="GC^GGCCGC"
                     /annotation_group="GCGGCCGC"
                     /label="NotI"
                     /note="Geneious type: restriction site"
     misc_feature    complement(11505..11512)
                     /ApEinfo_revcolor="#7ea7d8"
                     /ApEinfo_fwdcolor="#7ea7d8"
                     /label="NotI"
     ligation        11519..11521
                     /label="Ligation"
     misc_feature    complement(11519..2506)
                     /Source="referenceToDocument: urn:local:.:1r8-7d3mzs7"
                     /label="101knr_backbone (concatenated sequence 2)"
                     /note="Geneious type: Concatenated sequence"
ORIGIN      
        1 ttgctcacat gttctttcct gcgttatccc ctgattagaa aaactcatcg agcatcaaat
       61 gaaactgcaa tttattcata tcaggattat caataccata tttttgaaaa agccgtttct
      121 gtaatgaagg agaaaactca ccgaggcagt tccataggat ggcaagatcc tggtatcggt
      181 ctgcgattcc gactcgtcca acatcaatac aacctattaa tttcccctcg tcaaaaataa
      241 ggttatcaag tgagaaatca ccatgagtga cgactgaatc cggtgagaat ggcaaaagct
      301 tatgcatttc tttccagact tgttcaacag gccagccatt acgctcgtca tcaaaatcac
      361 tcgcatcaac caaaccgtta ttcattcgtg attgcgcctg agcgaggcga aatacgcgat
      421 cgctgttaaa aggacaatta caaacaggaa tcgaatgcaa ccggcgcagg aacactgcca
      481 gcgcatcaac aatattttca cctgaatcag gatattcttc taatacctgg aatgctgttt
      541 tcccggggat cgcagtggtg agtaaccatg catcatcagg agtacggata aaatgcttga
      601 tggtcggaag aggcataaat tccgtcagcc agtttagtct gaccatctca tctgtaacat
      661 cattggcaac gctacctttg ccatgtttca gaaacaactc tggcgcatcg ggcttcccat
      721 acaatcgata gattgtcgca cctgattgcc cgacattatc gcgagcccat ttatacccat
      781 ataaatcagc atccatgttg gaatttaatc gcggcctcga gcaagacgtt tcccgttgaa
      841 tatggctcat aacacccctt gtattactgt ttatgtaagc agacagtttt attgttcatg
      901 atgatatatt tttatcttgt gcaatgtaac atcagagatt ttgagacaca acgtggcttt
      961 cccccccccc cctgcaggtc gatctaagct tgcttctttg ctgacgagtg gcggacgggt
     1021 gagtaatgtc tgggaaactg cctgatggag atccacgcat tttaacaggg ttattgtctc
     1081 atgagcggat acatatttga atgtatttag aaaaataaac aaatagctag ctcactcggt
     1141 cgctacgctc gcggccgctt aattaactac agccgatagt ctggaacagc gcacttacgg
     1201 gttgctgcgc aacccaagtg ctaccggcgc ggcagcgtga cccgtgtcgg cggctccaac
     1261 ggctcgccat cgtccagaaa acacggctca tcgggcatcg gcaggcgctg ctgcccgcgc
     1321 cgttcccatt cctccgtttc ggtcaaggct ggcaggtctg gttccatgcc cggaatgccg
     1381 ggctggctgg gcggctcctc gccggggccg gtcggtagtt gctgctcgcc cggatacagg
     1441 gtcgggatgc ggcgcaggtc gccatgcccc aacagcgatt cgtcctggtc gtcgtgatca
     1501 accaccacgg cggcactgaa caccgacagg cgcaactggt cgcggggctg gccccacgcc
     1561 acgcggtcat tgaccacgta ggccgacacg gtgccggggc cgttgagctt cacgacggag
     1621 atccagcgct cggccaccaa gtccttgact gcgtattgga ccgtccgcaa agaacgtccg
     1681 atgagcttgg aaagtgtctt ctggctgacc accacggcgt tctggtggcc catctgcgcc
     1741 acgaggtgat gcagcagcat tgccgccgtg ggtttcctcg caataagccc ggcccacgcc
     1801 tcatgcgctt tgcgttccgt ttgcacccag tgaccgggct tgttcttggc ttgaatgccg
     1861 atttctctgg actgcgtggc catgcttatc tccatgcggt agggtgccgc acggttgcgg
     1921 caccatgcgc aatcagctgc aacttttcgg cagcgcgaca acaattatgc gttgcgtaaa
     1981 agtggcagtc aattacagat tttctttaac ctacgcaatg agctattgcg gggggtgccg
     2041 caatgagctg ttgcgtaccc ccctttttta agttgttgat ttttaagtct ttcgcatttc
     2101 gccctatatc tagttctttg gtgcccaaag aagggcaccc ctgcggggtt cccccacgcc
     2161 ttcggcgcgg ctccccctcc ggcaaaaagt ggcccctccg gggcttgttg atcgactgcg
     2221 cggccttcgg ccttgcccaa ggtggcgctg cccccttgga acccccgcac tcgccgccgt
     2281 gaggctcggg gggcaggcgg gcgggcttcg ccttcgactg cccccactcg cataggcttg
     2341 ggtcgttcca ggcgcgtcaa ggccaagccg ctgcgcggtc gctgcgcgag ccttgacccg
     2401 ccttccactt ggtgtccaac cggcaagcga agcgcgcagg ccgcaggccg gaggcttaat
     2461 taagtttaaa caccatgcat cacgaagcgg gtcactactt ggtaagttta aacaccatgc
     2521 atcacgaagc gggtcactac ttggttcacg atttcttcgc agcagccttt ttagcgggcg
     2581 ctttctttgc ggtagacttc ttagccgctg ctttcttcgc cggtgccttt ttggctggtt
     2641 tactgtccga tttgctttcc ttagaatcag actcactgtc ggaatcatcc ttcgaatcac
     2701 ttttacctcc cttccgtgct ttgacggagg cttccaactt tgccagcaag tcggacacgt
     2761 cttccgttcc ttcgtctaac tcagctggtt gctcctcaac gctaaaagcc tctcctccct
     2821 cgagttttgc ttgtaccagc tcccgtaact gttcttggta gtcgtcatgg tacagatcgg
     2881 gtttgaaatc atcggtcatc gattcgacga cttggcctgc catctttaac tcagcaggct
     2941 tgatctgcac ttctttatcc aggattggga agtcggggtc ccgaatttcg tctggccaca
     3001 gcagtgtgtg aatcatcatg acatcccgct tgctgaagtc ttttacccgc agggctgcga
     3061 gccggctttt gttccgcagg gaaaagtgaa caatcgcaat ccgatctgtc tctgccaagg
     3121 ttttcgcgag gagaacataa gatttcgagg acttggaatc cggttccagg aagtacgact
     3181 tatcgtacat taaaggatcg agttgttctg ctggaataaa ttcaacaact tcgatctcgc
     3241 gactacgctc ctccgggagc gtcgcgatgt cctcatcggt gatgactacc atttgtccat
     3301 cgtccgattc gaaggcttta ttgatgtcac gatattcgac cacctctccg caaacttcgc
     3361 acacccgttt ataccggatc cgtccattat ccttcgcatg tacttgatgg aatttaatgt
     3421 catggtcttc ggttgcggaa taaaccttga ccggaacgtt tacgagtccg aatgcaatgc
     3481 tccctttcca gatactgcgc attttttttt cctccttgtg tgattattcc cagacgactt
     3541 catcgggggt cttatcaggg cgcaagccgc gccaactggg ctggcgcaag cggccatcac
     3601 tggtgcgttc gctatagcgg acttcgccga ccaattccgg gcggacaaag gtgacgccgc
     3661 gggcatcaac cttgggcagg ggggcgttaa acgggctttc atcggtatgc agcggtttca
     3721 gcatatcttt cagcttgctc aattcctttt cggtaaagcc ggtgccaacg cggcccacaa
     3781 actgcaagcc ttcggggcct gggataccca agaccaaggc accgatacca ctgctgcgcc
     3841 ccccttcgcc ctggcgccac ccaccgatca caacttcttg agtattccag atcttatcct
     3901 tgatccagct gctgctgcgg cgaccgggct gatacgtgga atcccatttt ttggcgacga
     3961 caccttcaaa gcgcttcttc cgaacatgtt ccatggcttc tgggccatcg cccggcagtt
     4021 gatccggaac gatcaggcct ccgccatcgg ccagcgcttc caagattttt cgtcgatctg
     4081 aatacttggc ccgcagcagt gagcggccat ccagccacag gatatcaaac gcccaaaatt
     4141 ccacccgcgt actccgcgcg cgattctgca tctgcccaaa gctcggcaca ccggattcat
     4201 ccagcgcaac cgcctcgcca tcgaggacca catggtgctc agcgagatcg gcagcgagag
     4261 ccttgaactg aggatattcc cccgtgactt cgcggccggt ccgcgagcgg atctggagtt
     4321 gcccatgatc agcatcaata atgactcggt acccatccca tttaccctcg aacgcccatt
     4381 gtttagcttt gtatttggcc acggaaccct cagtggcgag catcggggcg aaatcttccg
     4441 gccgagcgtt cttttggtcc ttcatgcggt gcgccagcca atttttaccc ttagtttgaa
     4501 tgagagcgta acgaccgtcc accttctcgc catgcaaggt cacaatgatt tcgccgtgcg
     4561 agtcatctgg gttatccagt tcttccggca cccggaattt ctcagtttcg taagaaccac
     4621 tgtcccaaat aaccatgtct ccggcgccat actcgccttt ggggatcgag ccatgaaatg
     4681 ctaaatactc gatggggtga tcttcggtgt gcaccgcgag tcggttttcg gcagtggttt
     4741 cgggcaggtt cttagggacc gcgaaagaca cgagcacacc gtcgcgttcc aggcggagat
     4801 cgtagtggag tcgacgtgca tggtgttctt gaatgacgaa tttgtcgtta tttccggttt
     4861 tagggatctc cttaggaacg ggctctgggg tcttggaagc gtcacgcata gaacggtaag
     4921 tagtcagttt gtccgcaata ggtgcgtccg catcaagcgg ggccaagagg tcaccatact
     4981 catctaaccg gtccaaaacc tcgtcaaagc gcagatgacg aagttcgggg tctgcaattt
     5041 catcccaggt tcggggagct gccaccgtcg ggtggtcgcg gcctcgaagg gagtaaggcg
     5101 caatcgtcgt cttcgctgca ttgttctgac tccagtcgag gaacaccttt ccggcacgca
     5161 gtgatttcgt catggttgca gtaaccagtt ttggcattgc ctgttctaac tgttgagcaa
     5221 cccgccgtgc cagcaccgag gcgccgcggc tgctgatcgg ctcagccaac ggtacgtata
     5281 ggtggagccc tttcgagccc gacgttagcg ggtatgtttc taaatcgaga tcggtcataa
     5341 gcgcgcggac ttcgtgagct atctcgcata gttgcgtcat cgttaccccc tcacctggat
     5401 ctaggtcgaa cacaatccgg gtagctggtc cctgatcgcc atcctcgaag cgccattgcg
     5461 gtacatgtac ctcaagcgag gcttgttgtg ccacccaggc taacccctcc ctcgtattga
     5521 taatggggta cgttgttgtg ccagatttat gtgtaatact cccccgttcc aaccaacttg
     5581 gtgccgatga agccagttgt ttctcaaaga acgcctcctc cgcgactcca tttggccaac
     5641 gttttcgtgt aacgggacgt ccggcaatat gaggcaccat cacctgcgca atgctcaaat
     5701 agtaatcaaa aacctcggcc ttagtcgttc ctgtagcagg atataggact ttgtcggggt
     5761 tggttagtcg gacgcgctcg tatcgctcca taccccaggg gtgtctagcc attttttttt
     5821 cctccttgat tcacttttct ctatcactga tagggagtgg taaaataact ctatcaatga
     5881 tagagtgtca acaaaaatta ggaattaatg atgtctagat tagataaaag taaagtgatt
     5941 aacagcgcat tagagctgct taatgaggtc ggaatcgaag gtttaacaac ccgtaaactc
     6001 gcccagaagc taggtgtaga gcagcctaca ttgtattggc atgtaaaaaa taagcgggct
     6061 ttgctcgacg ccttagccat tgagatgtta gataggcacc atactcactt ttgcccttta
     6121 gaaggggaaa gctggcaaga ttttttacgt aataacgcta aaagttttag atgtgcttta
     6181 ctaagtcatc gcgatggagc aaaagtacat ttaggtacac ggcctacaga aaaacagtat
     6241 gaaactctcg aaaatcaatt agccttttta tgccaacaag gtttttcact agagaatgca
     6301 ttatatgcac tcagcgctgt ggggcatttt actttaggtt gcgtattgga agatcaagag
     6361 catcaagtcg ctaaagaaga aagggaaaca cctactactg atagtatgcc gccattatta
     6421 cgacaagcta tcgaattatt tgatcaccaa ggtgcagagc cagccttctt attcggcctt
     6481 gaattgatca tatgcggatt agaaaaacaa cttaaatgtg aaagtgggtc ttaaggaagc
     6541 aacggcccgg agggtggcgg gcaggacgcc cgccataaac tgccaggcat caaattaagc
     6601 agaaggccat cctgacggat ggcctttttg cgtttctaca aactctgcta gcttctagag
     6661 cacagctaac accacgtcgt ccctatctgc tgccctaggt ctatgagtgg ttgctggata
     6721 actttacggg catgcataag gctcgtatga tatattcagg gagtccacaa cggtttccct
     6781 ctacaaataa ttttgtttaa cttttactag aggaggaggc aaaaatggat aagaaatact
     6841 caataggctt agatatcggc acaaatagcg tcggatgggc ggtgatcact gatgaatata
     6901 aggttccgtc taaaaagttc aaggttctgg gaaatacaga ccgccacagt atcaaaaaaa
     6961 atcttatagg ggctctttta tttgacagtg gagagacagc ggaagcgact cgactcaaac
     7021 ggacagctcg tagaaggtat acacgtcgga agaatcgtat ttgttatcta caggagattt
     7081 tttcaaatga gatggcgaaa gtagatgata gtttctttca tcgacttgaa gagtcttttt
     7141 tggtggaaga agacaagaag catgaacgtc atcctatttt tggaaatata gtagatgaag
     7201 ttgcttatca tgagaaatat ccaactatct atcatctgcg aaaaaaattg gtagattcta
     7261 ctgataaagc ggatttgcgc ttaatctatt tggccttagc gcatatgatt aagtttcgtg
     7321 gtcatttttt gattgaggga gatttaaatc ctgataatag tgatgtggac aaactattta
     7381 tccagttggt acaaacctac aatcaattat ttgaagaaaa ccctattaac gcaagtggag
     7441 tagatgctaa agcgattctt tctgcacgat tgagtaaatc aagacgatta gaaaatctca
     7501 ttgctcagct ccccggtgag aagaaaaatg gcttatttgg gaatctcatt gctttgtcat
     7561 tgggtttgac ccctaatttt aaatcaaatt ttgatttggc agaagatgct aaattacagc
     7621 tttcaaaaga tacttacgat gatgatttag ataatttatt ggcgcaaatt ggagatcaat
     7681 atgctgattt gtttttggca gctaagaatt tatcagatgc tattttactt tcagatatcc
     7741 taagagtaaa tactgaaata actaaggctc ccctatcagc ttcaatgatt aaacgctacg
     7801 atgaacatca tcaagacttg actcttttaa aagctttagt tcgacaacaa cttccagaaa
     7861 agtataaaga aatctttttt gatcaatcaa aaaacggata tgcaggttat attgatgggg
     7921 gagctagcca agaagaattt tataaattta tcaaaccaat tttagaaaaa atggatggta
     7981 ctgaggaatt attggtgaaa ctaaatcgtg aagatttgct gcgcaagcaa cggacctttg
     8041 acaacggctc tattccccat caaattcact tgggtgagct gcatgctatt ttgagaagac
     8101 aagaagactt ttatccattt ttaaaagaca atcgtgagaa gattgaaaaa atcttgactt
     8161 ttcgaattcc ttattatgtt ggtccattgg cgcgtggcaa tagtcgtttt gcatggatga
     8221 ctcggaagtc tgaagaaaca attaccccat ggaattttga agaagttgtc gataaaggtg
     8281 cttcagctca atcatttatt gaacgcatga caaactttga taaaaatctt ccaaatgaaa
     8341 aagtactacc aaaacatagt ttgctttatg agtattttac ggtttataac gaattgacaa
     8401 aggtcaaata tgttactgaa ggaatgcgaa aaccagcatt tctttcaggt gaacagaaga
     8461 aagccattgt tgatttactc ttcaaaacaa atcgaaaagt aaccgttaag caattaaaag
     8521 aagattattt caaaaaaata gaatgttttg atagtgttga aatttcagga gttgaagata
     8581 gatttaatgc ttcattaggt acctaccatg atttgctaaa aattattaaa gataaagatt
     8641 ttttggataa tgaagaaaat gaagatatct tagaggatat tgttttaaca ttgaccttat
     8701 ttgaagatag ggagatgatt gaggaaagac ttaaaacata tgctcacctc tttgatgata
     8761 aggtgatgaa acagcttaaa cgtcgccgtt atactggttg gggacgtttg tctcgaaaat
     8821 tgattaatgg tattagggat aagcaatctg gcaaaacaat attagatttt ttgaaatcag
     8881 atggttttgc caatcgcaat tttatgcagc tgatccatga tgatagtttg acatttaaag
     8941 aagacattca aaaagcacaa gtgtctggac aaggcgatag tttacatgaa catattgcaa
     9001 atttagctgg tagccctgct attaaaaaag gtattttaca gactgtaaaa gttgttgatg
     9061 aattggtcaa agtaatgggg cggcataagc cagaaaatat cgttattgaa atggcacgtg
     9121 aaaatcagac aactcaaaag ggccagaaaa attcgcgaga gcgtatgaaa cgaatcgaag
     9181 aaggtatcaa agaattagga agtcagattc ttaaagagca tcctgttgaa aatactcaat
     9241 tgcaaaatga aaagctctat ctctattatc tccaaaatgg aagagacatg tatgtggacc
     9301 aagaattaga tattaatcgt ttaagtgatt atgatgtcga tcacattgtt ccacaaagtt
     9361 tccttaaaga cgattcaata gacaataagg tcttaacgcg ttctgataaa aatcgtggta
     9421 aatcggataa cgttccaagt gaagaagtag tcaaaaagat gaaaaactat tggagacaac
     9481 ttctaaacgc caagttaatc actcaacgta agtttgataa tttaacgaaa gctgaacgtg
     9541 gaggtttgag tgaacttgat aaagctggtt ttatcaaacg ccaattggtt gaaactcgcc
     9601 aaatcactaa gcatgtggca caaattttgg atagtcgcat gaatactaaa tacgatgaaa
     9661 atgataaact tattcgagag gttaaagtga ttaccttaaa atctaaatta gtttctgact
     9721 tccgaaaaga tttccaattc tataaagtac gtgagattaa caattaccat catgcccatg
     9781 atgcgtatct aaatgccgtc gttggaactg ctttgattaa gaaatatcca aaacttgaat
     9841 cggagtttgt ctatggtgat tataaagttt atgatgttcg taaaatgatt gctaagtctg
     9901 agcaagaaat aggcaaagca accgcaaaat atttctttta ctctaatatc atgaacttct
     9961 tcaaaacaga aattacactt gcaaatggag agattcgcaa acgccctcta atcgaaacta
    10021 atggggaaac tggagaaatt gtctgggata aagggcgaga ttttgccaca gtgcgcaaag
    10081 tattgtccat gccccaagtc aatattgtca agaaaacaga agtacagaca ggcggattct
    10141 ccaaggagtc aattttacca aaaagaaatt cggacaagct tattgctcgt aaaaaagact
    10201 gggatccaaa aaaatatggt ggttttgata gtccaacggt agcttattca gtcctagtgg
    10261 ttgctaaggt ggaaaaaggg aaatcgaaga agttaaaatc cgttaaagag ttactaggga
    10321 tcacaattat ggaaagaagt tcctttgaaa aaaatccgat tgacttttta gaagctaaag
    10381 gatataagga agttaaaaaa gacttaatca ttaaactacc taaatatagt ctttttgagt
    10441 tagaaaacgg tcgtaaacgg atgctggcta gtgccggaga attacaaaaa ggaaatgagc
    10501 tggctctgcc aagcaaatat gtgaattttt tatatttagc tagtcattat gaaaagttga
    10561 agggtagtcc agaagataac gaacaaaaac aattgtttgt ggagcagcat aagcattatt
    10621 tagatgagat tattgagcaa atcagtgaat tttctaagcg tgttatttta gcagatgcca
    10681 atttagataa agttcttagt gcatataaca aacatagaga caaaccaata cgtgaacaag
    10741 cagaaaatat tattcattta tttacgttga cgaatcttgg agctcccgct gcttttaaat
    10801 attttgatac aacaattgat cgtaaacgat atacgtctac aaaagaagtt ttagatgcca
    10861 ctcttatcca tcaatccatc actggtcttt atgaaacacg cattgatttg agtcagctag
    10921 gaggtgactg accggctgat aaatttcttt gaatttctcc ttgattattt gttataaatg
    10981 ttataaaata atcttgttgg aaccattcaa aacagcatag caagttaaaa taaggctagt
    11041 ccgttatcaa cttgaaaaag tggcaccgag tcggtgcttt ttttgatact tctattctac
    11101 tctgactgca aaccaaaaaa acaagcgctt tcaaaacgct tgttttatca tttttaggga
    11161 aattaatctc ttaatccttt tatcattcta catttaggcg ctgccatctt gggacaatga
    11221 aaacgttagt catggcgcgc cttgacggct agctcagtcc taggtacagt gctagctcag
    11281 taacttcaaa cgtacccgtt ttagagctat gctgttttga atggtcccaa aacctgcaga
    11341 caagcccggc cggcctaagg cgatgccccc tcgacctcga tcagggaggc gttcaggacg
    11401 actcacaaag aaagccgggc aatgcccggc tttttccacg cctcctgggc tgacttcagg
    11461 tgctacattt gaagagataa attgcactga aatctagagc ggttgcggcc gcaaaaaaac
    11521 a
//
