# Supplementary material for: Heterologous Cas9 and non-homologous end joining as a Potentially Organism-Agnostic Knockout (POAK) system in bacteria
Source: bioRxiv preprint, doi:10.1101/601971, version 2 (2021-10-06)
Supplement: Plasmid Sequences [file 601971_file03.zip › SuppFileA1/IP_34.gb]

LOCUS       IP_34                   6316 bp ds-DNA     circular     17-OCT-2016
DEFINITION  .
ACCESSION   urn.local...b0-9z026oe
KEYWORDS    .
SOURCE      
  ORGANISM  .
FEATURES             Location/Qualifiers
     CDS             114..902
                     /ApEinfo_revcolor="#85dae9"
                     /ApEinfo_fwdcolor="#85dae9"
                     /label="aadA"
     source          981..1356
                     /ApEinfo_revcolor="#b1ff67"
                     /ApEinfo_fwdcolor="#b1ff67"
     terminator      1087..1174
                     /ApEinfo_revcolor="#9eafd2"
                     /ApEinfo_fwdcolor="#9eafd2"
                     /label="rrnBT2 term"
     promoter        1185..1344
                     /ApEinfo_revcolor="#d6b295"
                     /ApEinfo_fwdcolor="#d6b295"
                     /label="proC promoter"
     source          1357..5350
                     /ApEinfo_revcolor="#85dae9"
                     /ApEinfo_fwdcolor="#85dae9"
     CDS             1357..5259
                     /ApEinfo_revcolor="#c6c9d1"
                     /ApEinfo_fwdcolor="#c6c9d1"
                     /label="Cpf1"
     misc_feature    5260..5294
                     /ApEinfo_revcolor="#b1ff67"
                     /ApEinfo_fwdcolor="#b1ff67"
                     /label="J23119"
     misc_feature    5315..5350
                     /ApEinfo_revcolor="#84b0dc"
                     /ApEinfo_fwdcolor="#84b0dc"
                     /label="Repeat"
     misc_feature    5351..5370
                     /ApEinfo_revcolor="#7ea7d8"
                     /ApEinfo_fwdcolor="#7ea7d8"
                     /label="BsaI Spacer"
     source          5371..980
                     /ApEinfo_revcolor="#b1ff67"
                     /ApEinfo_fwdcolor="#b1ff67"
     rep_origin      5552..6290
                     /ApEinfo_revcolor="#9eafd2"
                     /ApEinfo_fwdcolor="#9eafd2"
                     /label="cloD13 (CDF)"
     misc_feature    5620..5638
                     /label="/ApEinfo_revcolor=#75c6a9
                     /ApEinfo_fwdcolor=#75c6a9"
ORIGIN      
        1 agcgaccgag tgagctagct atttgtttat ttttctaaat acattcaaat atgtatccgc
       61 tcatgagaca ataaccctga taaatgcttc aataatattg aaaaaggaag agtatgaggg
      121 aagcggtgat cgccgaagta tcgactcaac tatcagaggt agttggcgtc atcgagcgcc
      181 atctcgaacc gacgttgctg gccgtacatt tgtacggctc cgcagtggat ggcggcctga
      241 agccacacag tgatattgat ttgctggtta cggtgaccgt aaggcttgat gaaacaacgc
      301 ggcgagcttt gatcaacgac cttttggaaa cttcggcttc ccctggagag agcgagattc
      361 tccgcgctgt agaagtcacc attgttgtgc acgacgacat cattccgtgg cgttatccag
      421 ctaagcgcga actgcaattt ggagaatggc agcgcaatga cattcttgca ggtatcttcg
      481 agccagccac gatcgacatt gatctggcta tcttgctgac aaaagcaaga gaacatagcg
      541 ttgccttggt aggtccagcg gcggaggaac tctttgatcc ggttcctgaa caggatctat
      601 ttgaggcgct aaatgaaacc ttaacgctat ggaactcgcc gcccgactgg gctggcgatg
      661 agcgaaatgt agtgcttacg ttgtcccgca tttggtacag cgcagtaacc ggcaaaatcg
      721 cgccgaagga tgtcgctgcc gactgggcaa tggagcgcct gccggcccag tatcagcccg
      781 tcatacttga agctagacag gcttatcttg gacaagaaga agatcgcttg gcctcgcgcg
      841 cagatcagtt ggaagaattt gtccactacg tgaaaggcga gatcaccaag gtagtcggca
      901 aataatgtct aacaattcgt tcaagccgag gggccgcaag atccggccac gatgacccgg
      961 tcgtcggttc agggcagggt accaggcacg cctaaccgtc agtgagattg gatgagtgaa
     1021 cgatattgat cgagaagagc cctgcgcagc cgctgccgtg cctgcaggaa gcaacggccc
     1081 ggagggtggc gggcaggacg cccgccataa actgccaggc atcaaattaa gcagaaggcc
     1141 atcctgacgg atggcctttt tgcgtttcta caaactctgc tagcttctag agcacagcta
     1201 acaccacgtc gtccctatct gctgccctag gtctatgagt ggttgctgga taactttacg
     1261 ggcatgcata aggctcgtat gatatattca gggagtccac aacggtttcc ctctacaaat
     1321 aattttgttt aacttttact agaggaggag gcaaaaatgt caatttatca agaatttgtt
     1381 aataaatata gtttaagtaa aactctaaga tttgagttaa tcccacaggg taaaacactt
     1441 gaaaacataa aagcaagagg tttgatttta gatgatgaga aaagagctaa agactacaaa
     1501 aaggctaaac aaataattga taaatatcat cagtttttta tagaggagat attaagttcg
     1561 gtttgtatta gcgaagattt attacaaaac tattctgatg tttattttaa acttaaaaag
     1621 agtgatgatg ataatctaca aaaagatttt aaaagtgcaa aagatacgat aaagaaacaa
     1681 atatctgaat atataaagga ctcagagaaa tttaagaatt tgtttaatca aaaccttatc
     1741 gatgctaaaa aagggcaaga gtcagattta attctatggc taaagcaatc taaggataat
     1801 ggtatagaac tatttaaagc caatagtgat atcacagata tagatgaggc gttagaaata
     1861 atcaaatctt ttaaaggttg gacaacttat tttaagggtt ttcatgaaaa tagaaaaaat
     1921 gtttatagta gcaatgatat tcctacatct attatttata ggatagtaga tgataatttg
     1981 cctaaatttc tagaaaataa agctaagtat gagagtttaa aagacaaagc tccagaagct
     2041 ataaactatg aacaaattaa aaaagatttg gcagaagagc taacctttga tattgactac
     2101 aaaacatctg aagttaatca aagagttttt tcacttgatg aagtttttga gatagcaaac
     2161 tttaataatt atctaaatca aagtggtatt actaaattta atactattat tggtggtaaa
     2221 tttgtaaatg gtgaaaatac aaagagaaaa ggtataaatg aatatataaa tctatactca
     2281 cagcaaataa atgataaaac actcaaaaaa tataaaatga gtgttttatt taagcaaatt
     2341 ttaagtgata cagaatctaa atcttttgta attgataagt tagaagatga tagtgatgta
     2401 gttacaacga tgcaaagttt ttatgagcaa atagcagctt ttaaaacagt agaagaaaaa
     2461 tctattaaag aaacactatc tttattattt gatgatttaa aagctcaaaa acttgatttg
     2521 agtaaaattt attttaaaaa tgataaatct cttactgatc tatcacaaca agtttttgat
     2581 gattatagtg ttattggtac agcggtacta gaatatataa ctcaacaaat agcacctaaa
     2641 aatcttgata accctagtaa gaaagagcaa gaattaatag ccaaaaaaac tgaaaaagca
     2701 aaatacttat ctctagaaac tataaagctt gccttagaag aatttaataa gcatagagat
     2761 atagataaac agtgtaggtt tgaagaaata cttgcaaact ttgcggctat tccgatgata
     2821 tttgatgaaa tagctcaaaa caaagacaat ttggcacaga tatctatcaa atatcaaaat
     2881 caaggtaaaa aagacctact tcaagctagt gcggaagatg atgttaaagc tatcaaggat
     2941 cttttagatc aaactaataa tctcttacat aaactaaaaa tatttcatat tagtcagtca
     3001 gaagataagg caaatatttt agacaaggat gagcattttt atctagtatt tgaggagtgc
     3061 tactttgagc tagcgaatat agtgcctctt tataacaaaa ttagaaacta tataactcaa
     3121 aagccatata gtgatgagaa atttaagctc aattttgaga actcgacttt ggctaatggt
     3181 tgggataaaa ataaagagcc tgacaatacg gcaattttat ttatcaaaga tgataaatat
     3241 tatctgggtg tgatgaataa gaaaaataac aaaatatttg atgataaagc tatcaaagaa
     3301 aataaaggcg agggttataa aaaaattgtt tataaacttt tacctggcgc aaataaaatg
     3361 ttacctaagg ttttcttttc tgctaaatct ataaaatttt ataatcctag tgaagatata
     3421 cttagaataa gaaatcattc cacacataca aaaaatggta gtcctcaaaa aggatatgaa
     3481 aaatttgagt ttaatattga agattgccga aaatttatag atttttataa acagtctata
     3541 agtaagcatc cggagtggaa agattttgga tttagatttt ctgatactca aagatataat
     3601 tctatagatg aattttatag agaagttgaa aatcaaggct acaaactaac ttttgaaaat
     3661 atatcagaga gctatattga tagcgtagtt aatcagggta aattgtacct attccaaatc
     3721 tataataaag atttttcagc ttatagcaaa gggcgaccaa atctacatac tttatattgg
     3781 aaagcgctgt ttgatgagag aaatcttcaa gatgtggttt ataagctaaa tggtgaggca
     3841 gagctttttt atcgtaaaca atcaatacct aaaaaaatca ctcacccagc taaagaggca
     3901 atagctaata aaaacaaaga taatcctaaa aaagagagtg tttttgaata tgatttaatc
     3961 aaagataaac gctttactga agataagttt ttctttcact gtcctattac aatcaatttt
     4021 aaatctagtg gagctaataa gtttaatgat gaaatcaatt tattgctaaa agaaaaagca
     4081 aatgatgttc atatattaag tatagataga ggtgaaagac atttagctta ctatactttg
     4141 gtagatggta aaggcaatat catcaaacaa gatactttca acatcattgg taatgataga
     4201 atgaaaacaa actaccatga taagcttgct gcaatagaga aagataggga ttcagctagg
     4261 aaagactgga aaaagataaa taacatcaaa gagatgaaag agggctatct atctcaggta
     4321 gttcatgaaa tagctaagct agttatagag tataatgcta ttgtggtttt tgaggattta
     4381 aattttggat ttaaaagagg gcgtttcaag gtagagaagc aggtctatca aaagttagaa
     4441 aaaatgctaa ttgagaaact aaactatcta gttttcaaag ataatgagtt tgataaaact
     4501 gggggagtgc ttagagctta tcagctaaca gcaccttttg agacttttaa aaagatgggt
     4561 aaacaaacag gtattatcta ctatgtacca gctggtttta cttcaaaaat ttgtcctgta
     4621 actggttttg taaatcagtt atatcctaag tatgaaagtg tcagcaaatc tcaagagttc
     4681 tttagtaagt ttgacaagat ttgttataac cttgataagg gctattttga gtttagtttt
     4741 gattataaaa actttggtga caaggctgcc aaaggcaagt ggactatagc tagctttggg
     4801 agtagattga ttaactttag aaattcagat aaaaatcata attgggatac tcgagaagtt
     4861 tatccaacta aagagttgga gaaattgcta aaagattatt ctatcgaata tgggcatggc
     4921 gaatgtatca aagcagctat ttgcggtgag agcgacaaaa agttttttgc taagctaact
     4981 agtgtcctaa atactatctt acaaatgcgt aactcaaaaa caggtactga gttagattat
     5041 ctaatttcac cagtagcaga tgtaaatggc aatttctttg attcgcgaca ggcgccaaaa
     5101 aatatgcctc aagatgctga tgccaatggt gcttatcata ttgggctaaa aggtctgatg
     5161 ctactaggta ggatcaaaaa taatcaagag ggcaaaaaac tcaatttggt tatcaaaaat
     5221 gaagagtatt ttgagttcgt gcagaatagg aataactaat tgacagctag ctcagtccta
     5281 ggtataatgc tagcgctgat ttaggcaaaa acgggtctaa gaactttaaa taatttctac
     5341 tgttgtagat tgagaccgac tgaggtctca ctgcagacaa gcccggccgg cctaaggcga
     5401 tgccccctcg acctcgatca gggaggcgtt caggacgact cacaaagaaa gccgggcaat
     5461 gcccggcttt ttccacgcct cctgggctga cttcaggtgc tacatttgaa gagataaatt
     5521 gcactgaaat ctagagcggt tcagtagaaa agatcaaagg atcttcttga gatccttttt
     5581 ttctgcgcgt aatcttttgc cctgtaaacg aaaaaaccac ctggggaggt ggtttgatcg
     5641 aaggttaagt cagttgggga actgcttaac cgtggtaact ggctttcgca gagcacagca
     5701 accaaatctg tccttccagt gtagccggac tttggcgcac acttcaagag caaccgcgtg
     5761 tttagctaaa caaatcctct gcgaactccc agttaccaat ggctgctgcc agtggcgttt
     5821 taccgtgctt ttccgggttg gactcaagtg aacagttacc ggataaggcg cagcagtcgg
     5881 gctgaacggg gagttcttgc ttacagccca gcttggagcg aacgacctac accgagccga
     5941 gataccagtg tgtgagctat gagaaagcgc cacacttccc gtaagggaga aaggcggaac
     6001 aggtatccgg taaacggcag ggtcggaaca ggagagcgca agagggagcg acccgccgga
     6061 aacggtgggg atctttaagt cctgtcgggt ttcgcccgta ctgtcagatt catggttgag
     6121 cctcacggct cccacagatg caccggaaaa gcgtctgttt atgtgaactc tggcaggagg
     6181 gcggagccta tggaaaaacg ccaccggcgc ggccctgctg ttttgcctca catgttagtc
     6241 ccctgcttat ccacggaatc tgtgggtaac tttgtatgtg tccgcagcgc ccgccgcagt
     6301 ctcacgcccg gagcgt
//
