# Supplementary material for: Heterologous Cas9 and non-homologous end joining as a Potentially Organism-Agnostic Knockout (POAK) system in bacteria
Source: bioRxiv preprint, doi:10.1101/601971, version 2 (2021-10-06)
Supplement: Plasmid Sequences [file 601971_file03.zip › SuppFileA1/IP_24.gb]

LOCUS       IP_24                   6867 bp ds-DNA     circular     06-JUL-2017
DEFINITION  .
ACCESSION   urn.local...i-9z018lw
KEYWORDS    .
SOURCE      
  ORGANISM  .
FEATURES             Location/Qualifiers
     misc_feature    3258..3282
                     /label="/ApEinfo_revcolor=#84b0dc
                     /ApEinfo_fwdcolor=#84b0dc"
     promoter        3338..3391
                     /ApEinfo_revcolor="#b4abac"
                     /ApEinfo_fwdcolor="#b4abac"
                     /label="tracrRNA promoter"
     precursor_RNA   3398..3486
                     /ApEinfo_revcolor="#75c6a9"
                     /ApEinfo_fwdcolor="#75c6a9"
                     /label="tracrRNA precursor"
     terminator      3465..3486
                     /ApEinfo_revcolor="#b4abac"
                     /ApEinfo_fwdcolor="#b4abac"
                     /label="tracrRNA terminator"
     terminator      complement(3517..3558)
                     /ApEinfo_revcolor="#9eafd2"
                     /ApEinfo_fwdcolor="#9eafd2"
     promoter        3615..3679
                     /ApEinfo_revcolor="#b4abac"
                     /ApEinfo_fwdcolor="#b4abac"
                     /label="J23100 promoter"
     primer_bind     3675..3699
                     /Mismatches=0
                     /created_by="primer3"
                     /annotation_group="5595466314765962d0d28f6-7613-45de-9938-
                     ea717976129d"
                     /%GC="64.0"
                     /Tm="73.3"
                     /Hairpin_Tm="47.3"
                     /Self_Dimer_Tm="39.5"
                     /Sequence="TAGCTGGTGGCGTACGCATGACCGG"
                     /label="IP_P_149"
     primer_bind     3675..3714
                     /Sequence="TAGCTGGTGGCGTACGCATGACCGGGTTTTAGAGCTATGC"
                     /Mismatches=0
                     /annotation_group="37122b48-e845-40d8-a8ec-8a98d6027604"
                     /label="IP_P_145"
     misc_feature    complement(3679..3703)
                     /Mismatches=0
                     /created_by="primer3"
                     /annotation_group="5595465622948128e7c8473-91f5-48f7-9ddc-
                     04191551eb84"
                     /%GC="60.0"
                     /Tm="73.5"
                     /Hairpin_Tm="41.1"
                     /Self_Dimer_Tm="37.6"
                     /Sequence="AAACCCGGTCATGCGTACGCCACCA"
                     /label="IP_P_150"
                     /note="Geneious type: primer_bind_reverse"
     misc_feature    complement(3679..3718)
                     /Sequence="AACAGCATAGCTCTAAAACCCGGTCATGCGTACGCCACCA"
                     /Mismatches=0
                     /annotation_group="7dbba027-ee49-4993-8e01-670da9a06706"
                     /label="IP_P_146"
                     /note="Geneious type: primer_bind_reverse"
     misc_feature    3680..3699
                     /ApEinfo_revcolor="#85dae9"
                     /ApEinfo_fwdcolor="#85dae9"
                     /label="galk1spacer"
     misc_feature    3700..3735
                     /ApEinfo_revcolor="#c6c9d1"
                     /ApEinfo_fwdcolor="#c6c9d1"
                     /label="repeat"
     primer_bind     3700..3726
                     /modified_by="isaacnplant"
                     /Mismatches=0
                     /Extension="CACCACACGTCTCGATGT"
                     /created_by="primer3"
                     /annotation_group="55954668569030966934627-8b89-4629-9908-
                     812fdf0ae69e"
                     /%GC="37.0"
                     /Tm="62.2"
                     /Hairpin_Tm="39.9"
                     /Self_Dimer_Tm="0.7"
                     /Sequence="GTTTTAGAGCTATGCTGTTTTGAATGG"
                     /label="IP_P_716"
     primer_bind     3700..3726
                     /modified_by="isaacnplant"
                     /Mismatches=0
                     /Extension="CACCACACGTCTCG"
                     /created_by="primer3"
                     /annotation_group="559546789918396685739f0-1ab6-4df8-b8e8-
                     0a9057c74784"
                     /%GC="37.0"
                     /Tm="62.2"
                     /Hairpin_Tm="39.9"
                     /Self_Dimer_Tm="0.7"
                     /Sequence="GTTTTAGAGCTATGCTGTTTTGAATGG"
                     /label="IP_P_765"
     primer_bind     3715..3755
                     /Sequence="TGTTTTGAATGGTCCCAAAACGTTCACCAATCAAATTCACG"
                     /Mismatches=0
                     /annotation_group="d6f51eb4-7830-4e2a-939c-0307295aa1c0"
                     /label="IP_P_147"
     misc_feature    complement(3719..3759)
                     /Sequence="AAACCGTGAATTTGATTGGTGAACGTTTTGGGACCATTCAA"
                     /Mismatches=0
                     /annotation_group="458408ea-9ab2-4af3-ab3c-303537387ec5"
                     /label="IP_P_148"
                     /note="Geneious type: primer_bind_reverse"
     misc_feature    3736..3755
                     /ApEinfo_revcolor="#75c6a9"
                     /ApEinfo_fwdcolor="#75c6a9"
                     /label="galk2spacer"
     misc_feature    3756..3791
                     /ApEinfo_revcolor="#c6c9d1"
                     /ApEinfo_fwdcolor="#c6c9d1"
                     /label="repeat"
     primer_bind     3756..3782
                     /modified_by="isaacnplant"
                     /Mismatches=0
                     /Extension="CACCACACGTCTCGATGT"
                     /created_by="primer3"
                     /annotation_group="55954673873884229c8251f-cae5-47b9-a462-
                     9ff409176605"
                     /%GC="37.0"
                     /Tm="62.2"
                     /Hairpin_Tm="39.9"
                     /Self_Dimer_Tm="0.7"
                     /Sequence="GTTTTAGAGCTATGCTGTTTTGAATGG"
                     /label="IP_P_716"
     primer_bind     3756..3782
                     /modified_by="isaacnplant"
                     /Mismatches=0
                     /Extension="CACCACACGTCTCG"
                     /created_by="primer3"
                     /annotation_group="5595468429834266787eeeb-8af5-4453-8c7b-
                     2122f55b7072"
                     /%GC="37.0"
                     /Tm="62.2"
                     /Hairpin_Tm="39.9"
                     /Self_Dimer_Tm="0.7"
                     /Sequence="GTTTTAGAGCTATGCTGTTTTGAATGG"
                     /label="IP_P_765"
     rep_origin      3973..4711
                     /ApEinfo_revcolor="#9eafd2"
                     /ApEinfo_fwdcolor="#9eafd2"
                     /label="cloD13 (CDF)"
     misc_feature    4041..4059
                     /label="/ApEinfo_revcolor=#75c6a9
                     /ApEinfo_fwdcolor=#75c6a9"
     CDS             4851..5639
                     /ApEinfo_revcolor="#85dae9"
                     /ApEinfo_fwdcolor="#85dae9"
                     /label="aadA"
     terminator      5824..5911
                     /ApEinfo_revcolor="#9eafd2"
                     /ApEinfo_fwdcolor="#9eafd2"
                     /label="rrnBT2 term"
     promoter        5922..6081
                     /ApEinfo_revcolor="#d6b295"
                     /ApEinfo_fwdcolor="#d6b295"
                     /label="proC promoter"
     CDS             6094..3333
                     /ApEinfo_revcolor="#ff9ccd"
                     /ApEinfo_fwdcolor="#ff9ccd"
                     /label="cas9"
ORIGIN      
        1 gcagaagatg ctaaattaca gctttcaaaa gatacttacg atgatgattt agataattta
       61 ttggcgcaaa ttggagatca atatgctgat ttgtttttgg cagctaagaa tttatcagat
      121 gctattttac tttcagatat cctaagagta aatactgaaa taactaaggc tcccctatca
      181 gcttcaatga ttaaacgcta cgatgaacat catcaagact tgactctttt aaaagcttta
      241 gttcgacaac aacttccaga aaagtataaa gaaatctttt ttgatcaatc aaaaaacgga
      301 tatgcaggtt atattgatgg gggagctagc caagaagaat tttataaatt tatcaaacca
      361 attttagaaa aaatggatgg tactgaggaa ttattggtga aactaaatcg tgaagatttg
      421 ctgcgcaagc aacggacctt tgacaacggc tctattcccc atcaaattca cttgggtgag
      481 ctgcatgcta ttttgagaag acaagaagac ttttatccat ttttaaaaga caatcgtgag
      541 aagattgaaa aaatcttgac ttttcgaatt ccttattatg ttggtccatt ggcgcgtggc
      601 aatagtcgtt ttgcatggat gactcggaag tctgaagaaa caattacccc atggaatttt
      661 gaagaagttg tcgataaagg tgcttcagct caatcattta ttgaacgcat gacaaacttt
      721 gataaaaatc ttccaaatga aaaagtacta ccaaaacata gtttgcttta tgagtatttt
      781 acggtttata acgaattgac aaaggtcaaa tatgttactg aaggaatgcg aaaaccagca
      841 tttctttcag gtgaacagaa gaaagccatt gttgatttac tcttcaaaac aaatcgaaaa
      901 gtaaccgtta agcaattaaa agaagattat ttcaaaaaaa tagaatgttt tgatagtgtt
      961 gaaatttcag gagttgaaga tagatttaat gcttcattag gtacctacca tgatttgcta
     1021 aaaattatta aagataaaga ttttttggat aatgaagaaa atgaagatat cttagaggat
     1081 attgttttaa cattgacctt atttgaagat agggagatga ttgaggaaag acttaaaaca
     1141 tatgctcacc tctttgatga taaggtgatg aaacagctta aacgtcgccg ttatactggt
     1201 tggggacgtt tgtctcgaaa attgattaat ggtattaggg ataagcaatc tggcaaaaca
     1261 atattagatt ttttgaaatc agatggtttt gccaatcgca attttatgca gctgatccat
     1321 gatgatagtt tgacatttaa agaagacatt caaaaagcac aagtgtctgg acaaggcgat
     1381 agtttacatg aacatattgc aaatttagct ggtagccctg ctattaaaaa aggtatttta
     1441 cagactgtaa aagttgttga tgaattggtc aaagtaatgg ggcggcataa gccagaaaat
     1501 atcgttattg aaatggcacg tgaaaatcag acaactcaaa agggccagaa aaattcgcga
     1561 gagcgtatga aacgaatcga agaaggtatc aaagaattag gaagtcagat tcttaaagag
     1621 catcctgttg aaaatactca attgcaaaat gaaaagctct atctctatta tctccaaaat
     1681 ggaagagaca tgtatgtgga ccaagaatta gatattaatc gtttaagtga ttatgatgtc
     1741 gatcacattg ttccacaaag tttccttaaa gacgattcaa tagacaataa ggtcttaacg
     1801 cgttctgata aaaatcgtgg taaatcggat aacgttccaa gtgaagaagt agtcaaaaag
     1861 atgaaaaact attggagaca acttctaaac gccaagttaa tcactcaacg taagtttgat
     1921 aatttaacga aagctgaacg tggaggtttg agtgaacttg ataaagctgg ttttatcaaa
     1981 cgccaattgg ttgaaactcg ccaaatcact aagcatgtgg cacaaatttt ggatagtcgc
     2041 atgaatacta aatacgatga aaatgataaa cttattcgag aggttaaagt gattacctta
     2101 aaatctaaat tagtttctga cttccgaaaa gatttccaat tctataaagt acgtgagatt
     2161 aacaattacc atcatgccca tgatgcgtat ctaaatgccg tcgttggaac tgctttgatt
     2221 aagaaatatc caaaacttga atcggagttt gtctatggtg attataaagt ttatgatgtt
     2281 cgtaaaatga ttgctaagtc tgagcaagaa ataggcaaag caaccgcaaa atatttcttt
     2341 tactctaata tcatgaactt cttcaaaaca gaaattacac ttgcaaatgg agagattcgc
     2401 aaacgccctc taatcgaaac taatggggaa actggagaaa ttgtctggga taaagggcga
     2461 gattttgcca cagtgcgcaa agtattgtcc atgccccaag tcaatattgt caagaaaaca
     2521 gaagtacaga caggcggatt ctccaaggag tcaattttac caaaaagaaa ttcggacaag
     2581 cttattgctc gtaaaaaaga ctgggatcca aaaaaatatg gtggttttga tagtccaacg
     2641 gtagcttatt cagtcctagt ggttgctaag gtggaaaaag ggaaatcgaa gaagttaaaa
     2701 tccgttaaag agttactagg gatcacaatt atggaaagaa gttcctttga aaaaaatccg
     2761 attgactttt tagaagctaa aggatataag gaagttaaaa aagacttaat cattaaacta
     2821 cctaaatata gtctttttga gttagaaaac ggtcgtaaac ggatgctggc tagtgccgga
     2881 gaattacaaa aaggaaatga gctggctctg ccaagcaaat atgtgaattt tttatattta
     2941 gctagtcatt atgaaaagtt gaagggtagt ccagaagata acgaacaaaa acaattgttt
     3001 gtggagcagc ataagcatta tttagatgag attattgagc aaatcagtga attttctaag
     3061 cgtgttattt tagcagatgc caatttagat aaagttctta gtgcatataa caaacataga
     3121 gacaaaccaa tacgtgaaca agcagaaaat attattcatt tatttacgtt gacgaatctt
     3181 ggagctcccg ctgcttttaa atattttgat acaacaattg atcgtaaacg atatacgtct
     3241 acaaaagaag ttttagatgc cactcttatc catcaatcca tcactggtct ttatgaaaca
     3301 cgcattgatt tgagtcagct aggaggtgac tgaccggctg ataaatttct ttgaatttct
     3361 ccttgattat ttgttataaa agttataaaa taatcttgtt ggaaccattc aaaacagcat
     3421 agcaagttaa aataaggcta gtccgttatc aacttgaaaa agtggcaccg agtcggtgct
     3481 ttttttgata cttctattct actctgactg caaaccaaaa aaacaagcgc tttcaaaacg
     3541 cttgttttat catttttagg gaaattaatc tcttaatcct tttatcattc tacatttagg
     3601 cgctgccatc ttgggacaat gaaaacgtta gtcatggcgc gccttgacgg ctagctcagt
     3661 cctaggtaca gtgctagctg gtggcgtacg catgaccggg ttttagagct atgctgtttt
     3721 gaatggtccc aaaacgttca ccaatcaaat tcacggtttt agagctatgc tgttttgaat
     3781 ggtcccaaaa cctgcagaca agcccggccg gcctaaggcg atgccccctc gacctcgatc
     3841 agggaggcgt tcaggacgac tcacaaagaa agccgggcaa tgcccggctt tttccacgcc
     3901 tcctgggctg acttcaggtg ctacatttga agagataaat tgcactgaaa tctagagcgg
     3961 ttcagtagaa aagatcaaag gatcttcttg agatcctttt tttctgcgcg taatcttttg
     4021 ccctgtaaac gaaaaaacca cctggggagg tggtttgatc gaaggttaag tcagttgggg
     4081 aactgcttaa ccgtggtaac tggctttcgc agagcacagc aaccaaatct gtccttccag
     4141 tgtagccgga ctttggcgca cacttcaaga gcaaccgcgt gtttagctaa acaaatcctc
     4201 tgcgaactcc cagttaccaa tggctgctgc cagtggcgtt ttaccgtgct tttccgggtt
     4261 ggactcaagt gaacagttac cggataaggc gcagcagtcg ggctgaacgg ggagttcttg
     4321 cttacagccc agcttggagc gaacgaccta caccgagccg agataccagt gtgtgagcta
     4381 tgagaaagcg ccacacttcc cgtaagggag aaaggcggaa caggtatccg gtaaacggca
     4441 gggtcggaac aggagagcgc aagagggagc gacccgccgg aaacggtggg gatctttaag
     4501 tcctgtcggg tttcgcccgt actgtcagat tcatggttga gcctcacggc tcccacagat
     4561 gcaccggaaa agcgtctgtt tatgtgaact ctggcaggag ggcggagcct atggaaaaac
     4621 gccaccggcg cggccctgct gttttgcctc acatgttagt cccctgctta tccacggaat
     4681 ctgtgggtaa ctttgtatgt gtccgcagcg cccgccgcag tctcacgccc ggagcgtagc
     4741 gaccgagtga gctagctatt tgtttatttt tctaaataca ttcaaatatg tatccgctca
     4801 tgagacaata accctgataa atgcttcaat aatattgaaa aaggaagagt atgagggaag
     4861 cggtgatcgc cgaagtatcg actcaactat cagaggtagt tggcgtcatc gagcgccatc
     4921 tcgaaccgac gttgctggcc gtacatttgt acggctccgc agtggatggc ggcctgaagc
     4981 cacacagtga tattgatttg ctggttacgg tgaccgtaag gcttgatgaa acaacgcggc
     5041 gagctttgat caacgacctt ttggaaactt cggcttcccc tggagagagc gagattctcc
     5101 gcgctgtaga agtcaccatt gttgtgcacg acgacatcat tccgtggcgt tatccagcta
     5161 agcgcgaact gcaatttgga gaatggcagc gcaatgacat tcttgcaggt atcttcgagc
     5221 cagccacgat cgacattgat ctggctatct tgctgacaaa agcaagagaa catagcgttg
     5281 ccttggtagg tccagcggcg gaggaactct ttgatccggt tcctgaacag gatctatttg
     5341 aggcgctaaa tgaaacctta acgctatgga actcgccgcc cgactgggct ggcgatgagc
     5401 gaaatgtagt gcttacgttg tcccgcattt ggtacagcgc agtaaccggc aaaatcgcgc
     5461 cgaaggatgt cgctgccgac tgggcaatgg agcgcctgcc ggcccagtat cagcccgtca
     5521 tacttgaagc tagacaggct tatcttggac aagaagaaga tcgcttggcc tcgcgcgcag
     5581 atcagttgga agaatttgtc cactacgtga aaggcgagat caccaaggta gtcggcaaat
     5641 aatgtctaac aattcgttca agccgagggg ccgcaagatc cggccacgat gacccggtcg
     5701 tcggttcagg gcagggtacc aggcacgcct aaccgtcagt gagattggat gagtgaacga
     5761 tattgatcga gaagagccct gcgcagccgc tgccgtgcct gcaggaagca acggcccgga
     5821 gggtggcggg caggacgccc gccataaact gccaggcatc aaattaagca gaaggccatc
     5881 ctgacggatg gcctttttgc gtttctacaa actctgctag cttctagagc acagctaaca
     5941 ccacgtcgtc cctatctgct gccctaggtc tatgagtggt tgctggataa ctttacgggc
     6001 atgcataagg ctcgtatgat atattcaggg agtccacaac ggtttccctc tacaaataat
     6061 tttgtttaac ttttactaga ggaggaggca aaaatggata agaaatactc aataggctta
     6121 gatatcggca caaatagcgt cggatgggcg gtgatcactg atgaatataa ggttccgtct
     6181 aaaaagttca aggttctggg aaatacagac cgccacagta tcaaaaaaaa tcttataggg
     6241 gctcttttat ttgacagtgg agagacagcg gaagcgactc gtctcaaacg gacagctcgt
     6301 agaaggtata cacgtcggaa gaatcgtatt tgttatctac aggagatttt ttcaaatgag
     6361 atggcgaaag tagatgatag tttctttcat cgacttgaag agtctttttt ggtggaagaa
     6421 gacaagaagc atgaacgtca tcctattttt ggaaatatag tagatgaagt tgcttatcat
     6481 gagaaatatc caactatcta tcatctgcga aaaaaattgg tagattctac tgataaagcg
     6541 gatttgcgct taatctattt ggccttagcg catatgatta agtttcgtgg tcattttttg
     6601 attgagggag atttaaatcc tgataatagt gatgtggaca aactatttat ccagttggta
     6661 caaacctaca atcaattatt tgaagaaaac cctattaacg caagtggagt agatgctaaa
     6721 gcgattcttt ctgcacgatt gagtaaatca agacgattag aaaatctcat tgctcagctc
     6781 cccggtgaga agaaaaatgg cttatttggg aatctcattg ctttgtcatt gggtttgacc
     6841 cctaatttta aatcaaattt tgatttg
//
