# Supplementary material for: Heterologous Cas9 and non-homologous end joining as a Potentially Organism-Agnostic Knockout (POAK) system in bacteria
Source: bioRxiv preprint, doi:10.1101/601971, version 2 (2021-10-06)
Supplement: Plasmid Sequences [file 601971_file03.zip › SuppFileA1/IP_252.gb]

LOCUS       IP_252                 11521 bp    DNA     circular UNA 05-JAN-2019
DEFINITION  174galk9.
ACCESSION   urn.local...3a-9z01nbk
VERSION     urn.local...3a-9z01nbk
KEYWORDS    .
SOURCE       (101knR)
  ORGANISM  .
FEATURES             Location/Qualifiers
     ligation        1..3
                     /label="Ligation"
     misc_feature    1..9018
                     /Source="referenceToDocument: urn:local:.:1qj-7d3mei9"
                     /label="IP_103p519,520 (concatenated sequence 1)"
                     /note="Geneious type: Concatenated sequence"
     misc_feature    10..17
                     /Recognition_pattern="GC^GGCCGC"
                     /annotation_group="GCGGCCGC"
                     /label="NotI"
                     /note="Geneious type: restriction site"
     promoter        10..27
                     /created_by="isaacnplant"
                     /label="IP_P_519"
     primer_bind     10..27
                     /Sequence="GCGGCCGCAACCGCTCTA"
                     /Hairpin_Tm="66.1"
                     /Tm="69.3"
                     /Self_Dimer_Tm="49.5"
                     /%GC="72.2"
                     /Extension="TGTGACTCGTCTC"
                     /modified_by="isaacnplant"
                     /label="IP_P_677"
     primer_bind     10..27
                     /Mismatches=0
                     /Extension="ATAGCGGCTCTTCCTGTTTTTTT"
                     /created_by="primer3"
                     /annotation_group="56338763844333299d33da3-44ef-4162-9476-
                     dd1ffd470ce0"
                     /%GC="72.2"
                     /Tm="69.3"
                     /Hairpin_Tm="66.1"
                     /Self_Dimer_Tm="49.5"
                     /Sequence="GCGGCCGCAACCGCTCTA"
                     /label="IP_P_519"
     misc_feature    10..17
                     /ApEinfo_revcolor="#7ea7d8"
                     /ApEinfo_fwdcolor="#7ea7d8"
                     /label="NotI"
     source          complement(167..4508)
                     /ApEinfo_revcolor="#b1ff67"
                     /ApEinfo_fwdcolor="#b1ff67"
                     /label="source"
     misc_feature    complement(189..224)
                     /ApEinfo_revcolor="#c6c9d1"
                     /ApEinfo_fwdcolor="#c6c9d1"
                     /label="repeat"
     misc_feature    225..243
                     /Original_Bases="TGAGACCTCAGTCGGTCT"
                     /label="TGAGACCTCAGTCGGTCT"
                     /note="Geneious type: Editing History Replacement"
     misc_feature    complement(225..244)
                     /ApEinfo_revcolor="#85dae9"
                     /ApEinfo_fwdcolor="#85dae9"
                     /label="galk1spacer"
     Junction        233^234
                     /Reads_using=2
                     /Reads_supporting_discovery=2
                     /Junction_Type="Insertion"
                     /Insertion_Size=57
                     /Insertion="TGTCCAATCCCGTTTTGGGACCATTCAAAACAGCATAGCTCTAAAA
                     CCTAAACCCAC"
                     /ID="junction 1"
                     /label="TGTCCAATCCCGTTTTGGGACCATTCAAAACAGCATAGCTCTAAAACCTA
                     AACCCAC"
     promoter        complement(245..309)
                     /ApEinfo_revcolor="#b4abac"
                     /ApEinfo_fwdcolor="#b4abac"
                     /label="J23100 promoter"
     terminator      366..407
                     /ApEinfo_revcolor="#9eafd2"
                     /ApEinfo_fwdcolor="#9eafd2"
                     /label="terminator"
     precursor_RNA   complement(438..526)
                     /ApEinfo_revcolor="#75c6a9"
                     /ApEinfo_fwdcolor="#75c6a9"
                     /label="tracrRNA precursor"
     terminator      complement(438..459)
                     /ApEinfo_revcolor="#b4abac"
                     /ApEinfo_fwdcolor="#b4abac"
                     /label="tracrRNA terminator"
     promoter        complement(533..586)
                     /ApEinfo_revcolor="#b4abac"
                     /ApEinfo_fwdcolor="#b4abac"
                     /label="tracrRNA promoter"
     misc_feature    543
                     /Original_Bases="T"
                     /label="T"
                     /note="Geneious type: Editing History Replacement"
     CDS             complement(591..4508)
                     /ApEinfo_revcolor="#ff9ccd"
                     /ApEinfo_fwdcolor="#ff9ccd"
                     /label="cas9"
     misc_feature    complement(642..666)
                     /label="/ApEinfo_revcolor=#84b0dc
                     /ApEinfo_fwdcolor=#84b0dc"
     CDS             complement(4509..4697)
                     /ApEinfo_revcolor="#ff9ccd"
                     /ApEinfo_fwdcolor="#ff9ccd"
                     /label="cas9"
     source          complement(4509..4987)
                     /ApEinfo_revcolor="#b1ff67"
                     /ApEinfo_fwdcolor="#b1ff67"
                     /label="source"
     misc_feature    complement(4662..4701)
                     /Sequence="AAAAATGGATAAGAAATACTCAATAGGCTTAGATATCGGC"
                     /Mismatches=0
                     /annotation_group="99a9a514-220c-4c1b-98e3-b8e9fcf2fef5"
                     /label="IP_P_100"
                     /note="Geneious type: primer_bind_reverse"
     misc_feature    complement(4666..4705)
                     /Sequence="GTGAAAAAATGGATAAGAAATACTCAATAGGCTTAGATAT"
                     /Mismatch_Positions="GT=A=================================
                     ==="
                     /Mismatches=3
                     /annotation_group="5afc7880-802f-4103-96ab-7c5355e7ef12"
                     /label="IP_P_277"
                     /note="Geneious type: primer_bind_reverse"
     misc_feature    complement(4688..4709)
                     /Pair_Dimer_Tm="None"
                     /Product_Size=11075
                     /Mismatches=0
                     /Extension="CACCACAGCTCTTCG"
                     /created_by="primer3"
                     /annotation_group="706545078219572f7365396-2499-4438-a4e0-
                     0952ed3ba7af"
                     /%GC="40.9"
                     /Tm="59.1"
                     /Hairpin_Tm="None"
                     /Self_Dimer_Tm="None"
                     /Sequence="GAGGAGGCAAAAATGGATAAGA"
                     /label="IP_P_624"
                     /note="Geneious type: primer_bind_reverse"
     primer_bind     4698..4717
                     /modified_by="isaacnplant"
                     /Mismatches=0
                     /Extension="CACCACAGCTCTTCGCAT"
                     /created_by="primer3"
                     /annotation_group="706545685304514daf9c5c2-736d-4014-9301-
                     bc8cbe7199fc"
                     /%GC="45.0"
                     /Tm="58.2"
                     /Hairpin_Tm="None"
                     /Self_Dimer_Tm="None"
                     /Sequence="TTTTGCCTCCTCCTCTAGTA"
                     /label="IP_P_733"
     mismatch        4702
                     /Target_base="C"
                     /Oligo_base="A"
                     /Oligo_name="IP_P_277"
                     /annotation_group="5afc7880-802f-4103-96ab-7c5355e7ef12"
                     /label="C/A"
     mismatch        4704
                     /Target_base="G"
                     /Oligo_base="T"
                     /Oligo_name="IP_P_277"
                     /annotation_group="5afc7880-802f-4103-96ab-7c5355e7ef12"
                     /label="G/T"
     mismatch        4705
                     /Target_base="A"
                     /Oligo_base="G"
                     /Oligo_name="IP_P_277"
                     /annotation_group="5afc7880-802f-4103-96ab-7c5355e7ef12"
                     /label="A/G"
     promoter        complement(4710..4869)
                     /ApEinfo_revcolor="#d6b295"
                     /ApEinfo_fwdcolor="#d6b295"
                     /label="proC promoter"
     misc_feature    complement(4730..4759)
                     /Mismatches=0
                     /created_by="primer3"
                     /annotation_group="706544809254841bb56eeea-6a94-447c-8648-
                     8fb4d2bbe61f"
                     /%GC="40.0"
                     /Tm="66.1"
                     /Hairpin_Tm="35.6"
                     /Self_Dimer_Tm="None"
                     /Sequence="GTCCACAACGGTTTCCCTCTACAAATAATT"
                     /label="IP_P_128"
                     /note="Geneious type: primer_bind_reverse"
     primer_bind     4760..4788
                     /Mismatches=0
                     /created_by="primer3"
                     /annotation_group="706544850016114db69f8b4-04da-40b9-a2c0-
                     eb2132cabead"
                     /%GC="41.4"
                     /Tm="64.7"
                     /Hairpin_Tm="37.4"
                     /Self_Dimer_Tm="None"
                     /Sequence="TCCCTGAATATATCATACGAGCCTTATGC"
                     /label="IP_P_127"
     misc_feature    complement(4846..4880)
                     /Mismatch_Positions="===AGT============================="
                     /Mismatches=3
                     /created_by="primer3"
                     /annotation_group="7065447676095607e572ddc-6463-422f-ab85-
                     12caa1a69d70"
                     /%GC="48.6"
                     /Tm="71.4"
                     /Hairpin_Tm="54.3"
                     /Self_Dimer_Tm="23.5"
                     /Sequence="ACTAGTCTAGCTTCTAGAGCACAGCTAACACCACG"
                     /label="IP_P_137"
                     /note="Geneious type: primer_bind_reverse"
     primer_bind     4870..4892
                     /Pair_Dimer_Tm="None"
                     /Product_Size=11075
                     /Mismatches=0
                     /Extension="CACCACAGCTCTTCG"
                     /created_by="primer3"
                     /annotation_group="706545140879454102b1250-bfae-41d9-b55e-
                     be471cb2ca14"
                     /%GC="47.8"
                     /Tm="63.0"
                     /Hairpin_Tm="45.3"
                     /Self_Dimer_Tm="17.6"
                     /Sequence="GCTAGCAGAGTTTGTAGAAACGC"
                     /label="IP_P_625"
     mismatch        4875
                     /Target_base="G"
                     /Oligo_base="T"
                     /Oligo_name="IP_P_137"
                     /annotation_group="7065447676095607e572ddc-6463-422f-ab85-
                     12caa1a69d70"
                     /label="G/T"
     mismatch        4876
                     /Target_base="T"
                     /Oligo_base="G"
                     /Oligo_name="IP_P_137"
                     /annotation_group="7065447676095607e572ddc-6463-422f-ab85-
                     12caa1a69d70"
                     /label="T/G"
     mismatch        4877
                     /Target_base="C"
                     /Oligo_base="A"
                     /Oligo_name="IP_P_137"
                     /annotation_group="7065447676095607e572ddc-6463-422f-ab85-
                     12caa1a69d70"
                     /label="C/A"
     terminator      complement(4880..4967)
                     /ApEinfo_revcolor="#9eafd2"
                     /ApEinfo_fwdcolor="#9eafd2"
                     /label="rrnBT2 term"
     primer_bind     4894..4916
                     /Mismatches=0
                     /created_by="primer3"
                     /annotation_group="706544720923970632f3cc7-4bd5-400e-88dd-
                     d065f1386f65"
                     /%GC="56.5"
                     /Tm="68.5"
                     /Hairpin_Tm="76.4"
                     /Self_Dimer_Tm="45.7"
                     /Sequence="AAAAGGCCATCCGTCAGGATGGC"
                     /label="IP_P_303"
     misc_feature    complement(4970..4989)
                     /modified_by="isaacnplant"
                     /Mismatches=0
                     /Extension="GGAACTCGTCTCG"
                     /created_by="primer3"
                     /annotation_group="301345714391124a17a30a4-9b5a-48b0-acd3-
                     5d7496fd4f4e"
                     /%GC="65.0"
                     /Tm="68.6"
                     /Hairpin_Tm="42.6"
                     /Self_Dimer_Tm="16.0"
                     /Sequence="AAGGAAGCAACGGCCCGGAG"
                     /label="IP_P_432c"
                     /note="Geneious type: primer_bind_reverse"
     misc_feature    complement(4972..4987)
                     /Pair_Dimer_Tm="None"
                     /Product_Size=14426
                     /Mismatches=0
                     /Extension="CACCACAGCTCTTCGTAA"
                     /created_by="primer3"
                     /annotation_group="706545226262695df3f28c0-d5d1-437d-9e93-
                     2dcce26468f4"
                     /%GC="75.0"
                     /Tm="64.8"
                     /Hairpin_Tm="42.6"
                     /Self_Dimer_Tm="16.0"
                     /Sequence="GGAAGCAACGGCCCGG"
                     /label="IP_P_630"
                     /note="Geneious type: primer_bind_reverse"
     misc_feature    complement(4972..4987)
                     /Pair_Dimer_Tm="2.7"
                     /Product_Size=378
                     /Mismatches=0
                     /Extension="CACCACAGCTCTTCG"
                     /created_by="primer3"
                     /annotation_group="706545372414683af90c4ab-c2ba-46e8-9fee-
                     e50aeb615ed1"
                     /%GC="75.0"
                     /Tm="64.8"
                     /Hairpin_Tm="42.6"
                     /Self_Dimer_Tm="16.0"
                     /Sequence="GGAAGCAACGGCCCGG"
                     /label="IP_P_675"
                     /note="Geneious type: primer_bind_reverse"
     misc_feature    complement(4985..5006)
                     /Mismatches=0
                     /created_by="primer3"
                     /annotation_group="706545035004426f7001567-20f1-4950-bc0d-
                     86e37a69931e"
                     /%GC="40.9"
                     /Tm="60.1"
                     /Hairpin_Tm="35.0"
                     /Self_Dimer_Tm="8.4"
                     /Sequence="ATGTGAAAGTGGGTCTTAAGGA"
                     /label="IP_P_621"
                     /note="Geneious type: primer_bind_reverse"
     primer_bind     4986..5011
                     /modified_by="isaacnplant"
                     /Mismatches=0
                     /Extension="GGAACTCGTCTCG"
                     /created_by="primer3"
                     /annotation_group="3013457846677161a8e4028-b40d-45bc-afab-
                     750dbe399b16"
                     /%GC="38.5"
                     /Tm="61.0"
                     /Hairpin_Tm="39.7"
                     /Self_Dimer_Tm="10.3"
                     /Sequence="CCTTAAGACCCACTTTCACATTTAAG"
                     /label="IP_P_433c"
     gene            complement(4988..5614)
                     /ApEinfo_revcolor="#ffef86"
                     /ApEinfo_fwdcolor="#ffef86"
                     /label="tetR"
     primer_bind     4988..5007
                     /Pair_Dimer_Tm="None"
                     /Product_Size=627
                     /Mismatches=0
                     /Extension="CACCACAGGTCTCGCCGC"
                     /created_by="primer3"
                     /annotation_group="706545270555850f3f9db20-0938-49dd-a0e6-
                     bfe38defab2f"
                     /%GC="35.0"
                     /Tm="55.6"
                     /Hairpin_Tm="39.7"
                     /Self_Dimer_Tm="None"
                     /Sequence="TTAAGACCCACTTTCACATT"
                     /label="IP_P_656"
     primer_bind     4988..5007
                     /Pair_Dimer_Tm="None"
                     /Product_Size=722
                     /Mismatches=0
                     /Extension="CACCACACGTCTCGCAAA"
                     /created_by="primer3"
                     /annotation_group="7065454722975610ef6d758-9bb1-4ba1-8743-
                     b5fbb982b367"
                     /%GC="35.0"
                     /Tm="55.6"
                     /Hairpin_Tm="39.7"
                     /Self_Dimer_Tm="None"
                     /Sequence="TTAAGACCCACTTTCACATT"
                     /label="IP_P_582"
     PCR_primer      complement(5174..5198)
                     /ApEinfo_revcolor="#85dae9"
                     /ApEinfo_fwdcolor="#85dae9"
                     /label="GCATTTTACTTTAGGTTGCGTATTG"
     primer_bind     5532..5553
                     /Mismatches=0
                     /created_by="primer3"
                     /annotation_group="706544989377378c8dc584f-5c14-4f13-bbc9-
                     baf30cbd0d67"
                     /%GC="40.9"
                     /Tm="59.9"
                     /Hairpin_Tm="44.0"
                     /Self_Dimer_Tm="None"
                     /Sequence="GTTGTTAAACCTTCGATTCCGA"
                     /label="IP_P_610"
     primer_bind     5615..5640
                     /Pair_Dimer_Tm="None"
                     /Product_Size=78
                     /Mismatches=0
                     /Extension="CACCACAGCTCTTCGCAT"
                     /created_by="primer3"
                     /annotation_group="7065453137781907372dd99-c841-4c6c-ad41-
                     583baa36692a"
                     /%GC="26.9"
                     /Tm="58.2"
                     /Hairpin_Tm="32.4"
                     /Self_Dimer_Tm="None"
                     /Sequence="TAATTCCTAATTTTTGTTGACACTCT"
                     /label="IP_P_673"
     misc_feature    5615..5692
                     /ApEinfo_revcolor="#ffef86"
                     /ApEinfo_fwdcolor="#ffef86"
                     /label="tetA promoter element"
     misc_feature    complement(5627..5686)
                     /Sequence="GCTCTCTATCACTGATAGGGAGAGGTAAAATAACTCTATCAATGATA
                     GAGTGTCAACAAA"
                     /Mismatch_Positions="GC====================A==============
                     ======================="
                     /Mismatches=3
                     /annotation_group="950d0b27-2077-45bd-89c6-42a8678a8a5b"
                     /label="IP_P_495"
                     /note="Geneious type: primer_bind_reverse"
     misc_feature    5629
                     /ApEinfo_revcolor="#9eafd2"
                     /ApEinfo_fwdcolor="#9eafd2"
                     /label="tetR TSS"
     misc_feature    5631..5637
                     /ApEinfo_revcolor="#85dae9"
                     /ApEinfo_fwdcolor="#85dae9"
                     /label="-35 Pa"
     misc_feature    5636..5654
                     /ApEinfo_revcolor="#f8d3a9"
                     /ApEinfo_fwdcolor="#f8d3a9"
                     /label="O1"
     misc_feature    complement(5636..5641)
                     /ApEinfo_revcolor="#d59687"
                     /ApEinfo_fwdcolor="#d59687"
                     /label="-10 Pr2"
     misc_feature    5655..5660
                     /ApEinfo_revcolor="#ffef86"
                     /ApEinfo_fwdcolor="#ffef86"
                     /label="-10 Pa"
     misc_feature    complement(5656..5661)
                     /ApEinfo_revcolor="#85dae9"
                     /ApEinfo_fwdcolor="#85dae9"
                     /label="-10 Pr1"
     misc_feature    complement(5659..5664)
                     /ApEinfo_revcolor="#84b0dc"
                     /ApEinfo_fwdcolor="#84b0dc"
                     /label="-35 Pr2"
     misc_feature    complement(5661..5684)
                     /modified_by="isaacnplant"
                     /Mismatches=0
                     /Extension="CACCACAGGTCTCG"
                     /created_by="primer3"
                     /annotation_group="7065455836641065fd3f409-4b7d-4c0d-b264-
                     78226e298021"
                     /%GC="45.8"
                     /Tm="62.4"
                     /Hairpin_Tm="44.3"
                     /Self_Dimer_Tm="25.2"
                     /Sequence="TCTCTATCACTGATAGGGAGTGGT"
                     /label="IP_P_688"
                     /note="Geneious type: primer_bind_reverse"
     mismatch        5664
                     /Target_base="T"
                     /Oligo_base="A"
                     /Oligo_name="IP_P_495"
                     /annotation_group="950d0b27-2077-45bd-89c6-42a8678a8a5b"
                     /label="T/A"
     misc_feature    5664..5684
                     /ApEinfo_revcolor="#d6b295"
                     /ApEinfo_fwdcolor="#d6b295"
                     /label="O2"
     misc_feature    complement(5666..5692)
                     /Pair_Dimer_Tm="None"
                     /Product_Size=78
                     /Mismatches=0
                     /Extension="CACCACAGCTCTTCGAAT"
                     /created_by="primer3"
                     /annotation_group="70654541908158163525f26-3dca-4a7d-9a8c-
                     11dde25ebddb"
                     /%GC="37.0"
                     /Tm="61.9"
                     /Hairpin_Tm="46.6"
                     /Self_Dimer_Tm="25.2"
                     /Sequence="TTCACTTTTCTCTATCACTGATAGGGA"
                     /label="IP_P_674"
                     /note="Geneious type: primer_bind_reverse"
     misc_feature    complement(5666..5692)
                     /modified_by="isaacnplant"
                     /Mismatches=0
                     /Extension="CACCACAGCTCTTCG"
                     /created_by="primer3"
                     /annotation_group="706545775289419cff5a08e-62e0-4b7f-b882-
                     78bb1c00e00d"
                     /%GC="37.0"
                     /Tm="61.9"
                     /Hairpin_Tm="46.6"
                     /Self_Dimer_Tm="25.2"
                     /Sequence="TTCACTTTTCTCTATCACTGATAGGGA"
                     /label="IP_P_737"
                     /note="Geneious type: primer_bind_reverse"
     misc_feature    5666
                     /ApEinfo_revcolor="#d6b295"
                     /ApEinfo_fwdcolor="#d6b295"
                     /label="tetA tss"
     misc_feature    complement(5679..5685)
                     /ApEinfo_revcolor="#b1ff67"
                     /ApEinfo_fwdcolor="#b1ff67"
                     /label="-35 Pr1"
     mismatch        5685
                     /Target_base="T"
                     /Oligo_base="C"
                     /Oligo_name="IP_P_495"
                     /annotation_group="950d0b27-2077-45bd-89c6-42a8678a8a5b"
                     /label="T/C"
     mismatch        5686
                     /Target_base="T"
                     /Oligo_base="G"
                     /Oligo_name="IP_P_495"
                     /annotation_group="950d0b27-2077-45bd-89c6-42a8678a8a5b"
                     /label="T/G"
     misc_feature    complement(5687..5709)
                     /Pair_Dimer_Tm="None"
                     /Product_Size=722
                     /Mismatches=0
                     /Extension="CACCACACGTCTCG"
                     /created_by="primer3"
                     /annotation_group="7065455245876180407a0df-afa1-4067-99c7-
                     4483d9bcf931"
                     /%GC="30.4"
                     /Tm="57.8"
                     /Hairpin_Tm="None"
                     /Self_Dimer_Tm="None"
                     /Sequence="TTTTTTTTCCTCCTTGATTCACT"
                     /label="IP_P_581"
                     /note="Geneious type: primer_bind_reverse"
     misc_feature    complement(5687..5709)
                     /modified_by="isaacnplant"
                     /Mismatches=0
                     /Extension="CACCACAGCTCTTCGAT"
                     /created_by="primer3"
                     /annotation_group="7065457267387483c745c0d-d8dc-455a-ae63-
                     42c08220c85c"
                     /%GC="30.4"
                     /Tm="57.8"
                     /Hairpin_Tm="None"
                     /Self_Dimer_Tm="None"
                     /Sequence="TTTTTTTTCCTCCTTGATTCACT"
                     /label="IP_P_732"
                     /note="Geneious type: primer_bind_reverse"
     primer_bind     5695..5720
                     /Pair_Dimer_Tm="None"
                     /Product_Size=14426
                     /Mismatches=0
                     /Extension="CACCACAGCTCTTCGATG"
                     /created_by="primer3"
                     /annotation_group="70654518192105959479968-03c9-45ee-a36c-
                     12fbaf97804b"
                     /%GC="34.6"
                     /Tm="62.3"
                     /Hairpin_Tm="None"
                     /Self_Dimer_Tm="5.9"
                     /Sequence="AAGGAGGAAAAAAAAATGGCTAGACA"
                     /label="IP_P_631"
     primer_bind     5695..5718
                     /modified_by="isaacnplant"
                     /Mismatch_Positions="===================T===T"
                     /Mismatches=2
                     /Extension="CACCACAGGTCTCGGAGA"
                     /created_by="primer3"
                     /annotation_group="706545643286381db7a3287-e9ef-4ebc-bd60-
                     3c73f3cd69bc"
                     /%GC="29.2"
                     /Tm="58.1"
                     /Hairpin_Tm="None"
                     /Self_Dimer_Tm="None"
                     /Sequence="AAGGAGGAAAAAAAAATGGTTAGT"
                     /label="IP_P_685"
     misc_feature    5695..5709
                     /ApEinfo_revcolor="#ff0087"
                     /ApEinfo_fwdcolor="#ff0087"
                     /label="RBS"
     primer_bind     5696..5718
                     /Mismatch_Positions="==================T===T"
                     /Mismatches=2
                     /Extension="CACCACACGTCTCG"
                     /created_by="primer3"
                     /annotation_group="7065449442133720bad49f0-1c36-4621-abb7-
                     ff050f32bdcd"
                     /%GC="30.4"
                     /Tm="57.5"
                     /Hairpin_Tm="None"
                     /Self_Dimer_Tm="None"
                     /Sequence="AGGAGGAAAAAAAAATGGTTAGT"
                     /label="IP_P_585"
     misc_feature    5710..7998
                     /ApEinfo_revcolor="#b1ff67"
                     /ApEinfo_fwdcolor="#b1ff67"
                     /label="LigD_MYCS2"
     mismatch        5714
                     /Target_base="C"
                     /Oligo_base="T"
                     /Oligo_name="IP_P_585"
                     /annotation_group="7065449442133720bad49f0-1c36-4621-abb7-
                     ff050f32bdcd"
                     /label="C/T"
     mismatch        5714
                     /Target_base="C"
                     /Oligo_base="T"
                     /Oligo_name="IP_P_685"
                     /annotation_group="706545643286381db7a3287-e9ef-4ebc-bd60-
                     3c73f3cd69bc"
                     /label="C/T"
     mismatch        5718
                     /Target_base="A"
                     /Oligo_base="T"
                     /Oligo_name="IP_P_585"
                     /annotation_group="7065449442133720bad49f0-1c36-4621-abb7-
                     ff050f32bdcd"
                     /label="A/T"
     mismatch        5718
                     /Target_base="A"
                     /Oligo_base="T"
                     /Oligo_name="IP_P_685"
                     /annotation_group="706545643286381db7a3287-e9ef-4ebc-bd60-
                     3c73f3cd69bc"
                     /label="A/T"
     primer_bind     6026..6044
                     /Mismatches=0
                     /created_by="primer3"
                     /annotation_group="7065449038142328d1794cb-5ee3-4a0e-b495-
                     a27b56226fb9"
                     /%GC="63.2"
                     /Tm="65.0"
                     /Hairpin_Tm="56.3"
                     /Self_Dimer_Tm="27.0"
                     /Sequence="GGGTGGCACAACAAGCCTC"
                     /label="IP_P_087"
     misc_feature    6708..6719
                     /ApEinfo_revcolor="#faac61"
                     /ApEinfo_fwdcolor="#faac61"
                     /label="BsmBI Site"
     misc_feature    6800..6802
                     /ApEinfo_revcolor="#d6b295"
                     /ApEinfo_fwdcolor="#d6b295"
                     /label="BsmBI site"
     misc_feature    8005..8019
                     /ApEinfo_revcolor="#ff0087"
                     /ApEinfo_fwdcolor="#ff0087"
                     /label="RBS"
     misc_feature    8020..8976
                     /ApEinfo_revcolor="#85dae9"
                     /ApEinfo_fwdcolor="#85dae9"
                     /label="Ku_MYCS2_pcc7002 optimized"
     promoter        complement(8991..>9008)
                     /created_by="isaacnplant"
                     /label="IP_P_520"
     misc_feature    complement(8991..9008)
                     /Mismatches=0
                     /Extension="ATAGCGGCTCTTCCAAGTTTAAAC"
                     /created_by="primer3"
                     /annotation_group="56338769371520476681d73-a86d-43e5-b624-
                     1827fe65528c"
                     /%GC="55.6"
                     /Tm="62.1"
                     /Hairpin_Tm="None"
                     /Self_Dimer_Tm="None"
                     /Sequence="ACCATGCATCACGAAGCG"
                     /label="IP_P_520"
                     /note="Geneious type: primer_bind_reverse"
     ligation        9016..9018
                     /label="Ligation"
     misc_feature    9016..3
                     /Source="referenceToDocument: urn:local:.:1r8-7d3mzs7"
                     /label="101knr_backbone (concatenated sequence 2)"
                     /note="Geneious type: Concatenated sequence"
     primer_bind     9019..9038
                     /Sequence="ACCAAGTAGTGACCCGCTTC"
                     /Hairpin_Tm="None"
                     /Tm="59.7"
                     /Self_Dimer_Tm="None"
                     /%GC="55.0"
                     /Pair_Dimer_Tm="None"
                     /Product_Size=2503
                     /Extension="CACCACAGCTCTTCGCTT"
                     /modified_by="isaacnplant"
                     /label="IP_P_735"
     misc_feature    9059..9066
                     /ApEinfo_revcolor="#7ea7d8"
                     /ApEinfo_fwdcolor="#7ea7d8"
                     /label="PacI"
     misc_feature    9446..9503
                     /ApEinfo_revcolor="#75c6a9"
                     /ApEinfo_fwdcolor="#75c6a9"
                     /label="putative terminator"
     misc_feature    9470..9487
                     /ApEinfo_revcolor="#ff9ccd"
                     /ApEinfo_fwdcolor="#ff9ccd"
                     /label="pBBR1 seq 3"
     misc_feature    9530..9534
                     /ApEinfo_revcolor="#ff9ccd"
                     /ApEinfo_fwdcolor="#ff9ccd"
                     /label="-35"
     misc_feature    9553..9564
                     /ApEinfo_revcolor="#ff9ccd"
                     /ApEinfo_fwdcolor="#ff9ccd"
                     /label="-10 and TSS"
     misc_feature    9639..10301
                     /ApEinfo_revcolor="#ff9ccd"
                     /ApEinfo_fwdcolor="#ff9ccd"
                     /label="rep"
     misc_feature    10182..10200
                     /ApEinfo_revcolor="#ff9ccd"
                     /ApEinfo_fwdcolor="#ff9ccd"
                     /label="pBBR1 seq 4"
     misc_feature    10356..10371
                     /ApEinfo_revcolor="#7ea7d8"
                     /ApEinfo_fwdcolor="#7ea7d8"
                     /label="NotI/PacI"
     source          10372..>10456
                     /ApEinfo_revcolor="#b1ff67"
                     /ApEinfo_fwdcolor="#b1ff67"
                     /label="source"
     misc_feature    <10372..10456
                     /Source="referenceToDocument: urn:local:.:2og-7byb966"
                     /label="IP_103 PCR Product (concatenated sequence 1)"
                     /note="Geneious type: Concatenated sequence"
     ligation        10453..10456
                     /label="Ligation"
     misc_feature    10453..>11521
                     /Source="referenceToDocument: urn:local:.:2ok-7bybcv9"
                     /label="KnR (concatenated sequence 2)"
                     /note="Geneious type: Concatenated sequence"
     misc_feature    <10457..10472
                     /ApEinfo_revcolor="#b7e6d7"
                     /ApEinfo_fwdcolor="#b7e6d7"
                     /label="NS2"
     misc_feature    10457..11519
                     /Original_Bases="ATAAATGCTTCAATAATATTGAAAAAGGAAGAGTATGAGGG
                     AAGCGGTGATCGCCGAAGTATCGACTCAACTATCAGAGGTAGTTGGCGTCATCGAGCG
                     CCATCTCGAACCGACGTTGCTGGCCGTACATTTGTACGGCTCCGCAGTGGATGGCGGC
                     CTGAAGCCACACAGTGATATTGATTTGCTGGTTACGGTGACCGTAAGGCTTGATGAAA
                     CAACGCGGCGAGCTTTGATCAACGACCTTTTGGAAACTTCGGCTTCCCCTGGAGAGAG
                     CGAGATTCTCCGCGCTGTAGAAGTCACCATTGTTGTGCACGACGACATCATTCCGTGG
                     CGTTATCCAGCTAAGCGCGAACTGCAATTTGGAGAATGGCAGCGCAATGACATTCTTG
                     CAGGTATCTTCGAGCCAGCCACGATCGACATTGATCTGGCTATCTTGCTGACAAAAGC
                     AAGAGAACATAGCGTTGCCTTGGTAGGTCCAGCGGCGGAGGAACTCTTTGATCCGGTT
                     CCTGAACAGGATCTATTTGAGGCGCTAAATGAAACCTTAACGCTATGGAACTCGCCGC
                     CCGACTGGGCTGGCGATGAGCGAAATGTAGTGCTTACGTTGTCCCGCATTTGGTACAG
                     CGCAGTAACCGGCAAAATCGCGCCGAAGGATGTCGCTGCCGACTGGGCAATGGAGCGC
                     CTGCCGGCCCAGTATCAGCCCGTCATACTTGAAGCTAGACAGGCTTATCTTGGACAAG
                     AAGAAGATCGCTTGGCCTCGCGCGCAGATCAGTTGGAAGAATTTGTCCACTACGTGAA
                     AGGCGAGATCACCAAGGTAGTCGGCAAAT"
                     /label="ATAAATGCTTCAATAATATTGAAAAAGGAAGAGTATGAGGGAAGCGGTGA
                     TCGCCGAAGTATCGACTCAACTATCAGAGGTAGTTGGCGTCATCGAGCGCCATCTCGA
                     ACCGACGTTGCTGGCCGTACATTTGTACGGCTCCGCAGTGGATGGCGGCCTGAAGCCA
                     CACAGTGATATTGATTTGCTGGTTACGGTGACCGTAAGGCTTGATGAAACAACGCGGC
                     GAGCTTTGATCAACGACCTTTTGGAAACTTCGGCTTCCCCTGGAGAGAGCGAGATTCT
                     CCGCGCTGTAGAAGTCACCATTGTTGTGCACGACGACATCATTCCGTGGCGTTATCCA
                     GCTAAGCGCGAACTGCAATTTGGAGAATGGCAGCGCAATGACATTCTTGCAGGTATCT
                     TCGAGCCAGCCACGATCGACATTGATCTGGCTATCTTGCTGACAAAAGCAAGAGAACA
                     TAGCGTTGCCTTGGTAGGTCCAGCGGCGGAGGAACTCTTTGATCCGGTTCCTGAACAG
                     GATCTATTTGAGGCGCTAAATGAAACCTTAACGCTATGGAACTCGCCGCCCGACTGGG
                     CTGGCGATGAGCGAAATGTAGTGCTTACGTTGTCCCGCATTTGGTACAGCGCAGTAAC
                     CGGCAAAATCGCGCCGAAGGATGTCGCTGCCGACTGGGCAATGGAGCGCCTGCCGGCC
                     CAGTATCAGCCCGTCATACTTGAAGCTAGACAGGCTTATCTTGGACAAGAAGAAGATC
                     GCTTGGCCTCGCGCGCAGATCAGTTGGAAGAATTTGTCCACTACGTGAAAGGCGAGAT
                     CACCAAGGTAGTCGGCAAAT"
                     /note="Geneious type: Editing History Replacement"
     misc_feature    complement(10542..11487)
                     /ApEinfo_revcolor="#c7b0e3"
                     /ApEinfo_fwdcolor="#c7b0e3"
                     /label="Km cassette (HincII fragment, pAM1431)"
     CDS             10672..11487
                     /ApEinfo_revcolor="#faac61"
                     /ApEinfo_fwdcolor="#faac61"
                     /label="Kmr"
     misc_feature    11115
                     /created_by="isaacnplant"
                     /label="T->C removal of esp3II site"
     misc_feature    complement(11500..11521)
                     /Sequence="TTGCTCACATGTTCTTTCCTGC"
                     /Hairpin_Tm="None"
                     /Tm="59.7"
                     /Self_Dimer_Tm="None"
                     /%GC="45.5"
                     /Pair_Dimer_Tm="None"
                     /Product_Size=2503
                     /Extension="CACCACAGCTCTTCGACA"
                     /modified_by="isaacnplant"
                     /label="IP_P_736"
                     /note="Geneious type: primer_bind_reverse"
ORIGIN      
        1 tgtttttttg cggccgcaac cgctctagat ttcagtgcaa tttatctctt caaatgtagc
       61 acctgaagtc agcccaggag gcgtggaaaa agccgggcat tgcccggctt tctttgtgag
      121 tcgtcctgaa cgcctccctg atcgaggtcg agggggcatc gccttaggcc ggccgggctt
      181 gtctgcaggt tttgggacca ttcaaaacag catagctcta aaacccggtc atgcgtacgc
      241 caccagctag cactgtacct aggactgagc tagccgtcaa ggcgcgccat gactaacgtt
      301 ttcattgtcc caagatggca gcgcctaaat gtagaatgat aaaaggatta agagattaat
      361 ttccctaaaa atgataaaac aagcgttttg aaagcgcttg tttttttggt ttgcagtcag
      421 agtagaatag aagtatcaaa aaaagcaccg actcggtgcc actttttcaa gttgataacg
      481 gactagcctt attttaactt gctatgctgt tttgaatggt tccaacaaga ttattttata
      541 acatttataa caaataatca aggagaaatt caaagaaatt tatcagccgg tcagtcacct
      601 cctagctgac tcaaatcaat gcgtgtttca taaagaccag tgatggattg atggataaga
      661 gtggcatcta aaacttcttt tgtagacgta tatcgtttac gatcaattgt tgtatcaaaa
      721 tatttaaaag cagcgggagc tccaagattc gtcaacgtaa ataaatgaat aatattttct
      781 gcttgttcac gtattggttt gtctctatgt ttgttatatg cactaagaac tttatctaaa
      841 ttggcatctg ctaaaataac acgcttagaa aattcactga tttgctcaat aatctcatct
      901 aaataatgct tatgctgctc cacaaacaat tgtttttgtt cgttatcttc tggactaccc
      961 ttcaactttt cataatgact agctaaatat aaaaaattca catatttgct tggcagagcc
     1021 agctcatttc ctttttgtaa ttctccggca ctagccagca tccgtttacg accgttttct
     1081 aactcaaaaa gactatattt aggtagttta atgattaagt cttttttaac ttccttatat
     1141 cctttagctt ctaaaaagtc aatcggattt ttttcaaagg aacttctttc cataattgtg
     1201 atccctagta actctttaac ggattttaac ttcttcgatt tccctttttc caccttagca
     1261 accactagga ctgaataagc taccgttgga ctatcaaaac caccatattt ttttggatcc
     1321 cagtcttttt tacgagcaat aagcttgtcc gaatttcttt ttggtaaaat tgactccttg
     1381 gagaatccgc ctgtctgtac ttctgttttc ttgacaatat tgacttgggg catggacaat
     1441 actttgcgca ctgtggcaaa atctcgccct ttatcccaga caatttctcc agtttcccca
     1501 ttagtttcga ttagagggcg tttgcgaatc tctccatttg caagtgtaat ttctgttttg
     1561 aagaagttca tgatattaga gtaaaagaaa tattttgcgg ttgctttgcc tatttcttgc
     1621 tcagacttag caatcatttt acgaacatca taaactttat aatcaccata gacaaactcc
     1681 gattcaagtt ttggatattt cttaatcaaa gcagttccaa cgacggcatt tagatacgca
     1741 tcatgggcat gatggtaatt gttaatctca cgtactttat agaattggaa atcttttcgg
     1801 aagtcagaaa ctaatttaga ttttaaggta atcactttaa cctctcgaat aagtttatca
     1861 ttttcatcgt atttagtatt catgcgacta tccaaaattt gtgccacatg cttagtgatt
     1921 tggcgagttt caaccaattg gcgtttgata aaaccagctt tatcaagttc actcaaacct
     1981 ccacgttcag ctttcgttaa attatcaaac ttacgttgag tgattaactt ggcgtttaga
     2041 agttgtctcc aatagttttt catctttttg actacttctt cacttggaac gttatccgat
     2101 ttaccacgat ttttatcaga acgcgttaag accttattgt ctattgaatc gtctttaagg
     2161 aaactttgtg gaacaatgtg atcgacatca taatcactta aacgattaat atctaattct
     2221 tggtccacat acatgtctct tccattttgg agataataga gatagagctt ttcattttgc
     2281 aattgagtat tttcaacagg atgctcttta agaatctgac ttcctaattc tttgatacct
     2341 tcttcgattc gtttcatacg ctctcgcgaa tttttctggc ccttttgagt tgtctgattt
     2401 tcacgtgcca tttcaataac gatattttct ggcttatgcc gccccattac tttgaccaat
     2461 tcatcaacaa cttttacagt ctgtaaaata ccttttttaa tagcagggct accagctaaa
     2521 tttgcaatat gttcatgtaa actatcgcct tgtccagaca cttgtgcttt ttgaatgtct
     2581 tctttaaatg tcaaactatc atcatggatc agctgcataa aattgcgatt ggcaaaacca
     2641 tctgatttca aaaaatctaa tattgttttg ccagattgct tatccctaat accattaatc
     2701 aattttcgag acaaacgtcc ccaaccagta taacggcgac gtttaagctg tttcatcacc
     2761 ttatcatcaa agaggtgagc atatgtttta agtctttcct caatcatctc cctatcttca
     2821 aataaggtca atgttaaaac aatatcctct aagatatctt cattttcttc attatccaaa
     2881 aaatctttat ctttaataat ttttagcaaa tcatggtagg tacctaatga agcattaaat
     2941 ctatcttcaa ctcctgaaat ttcaacacta tcaaaacatt ctattttttt gaaataatct
     3001 tcttttaatt gcttaacggt tacttttcga tttgttttga agagtaaatc aacaatggct
     3061 ttcttctgtt cacctgaaag aaatgctggt tttcgcattc cttcagtaac atatttgacc
     3121 tttgtcaatt cgttataaac cgtaaaatac tcataaagca aactatgttt tggtagtact
     3181 ttttcatttg gaagattttt atcaaagttt gtcatgcgtt caataaatga ttgagctgaa
     3241 gcacctttat cgacaacttc ttcaaaattc catggggtaa ttgtttcttc agacttccga
     3301 gtcatccatg caaaacgact attgccacgc gccaatggac caacataata aggaattcga
     3361 aaagtcaaga ttttttcaat cttctcacga ttgtctttta aaaatggata aaagtcttct
     3421 tgtcttctca aaatagcatg cagctcaccc aagtgaattt gatggggaat agagccgttg
     3481 tcaaaggtcc gttgcttgcg cagcaaatct tcacgattta gtttcaccaa taattcctca
     3541 gtaccatcca ttttttctaa aattggtttg ataaatttat aaaattcttc ttggctagct
     3601 cccccatcaa tataacctgc atatccgttt tttgattgat caaaaaagat ttctttatac
     3661 ttttctggaa gttgttgtcg aactaaagct tttaaaagag tcaagtcttg atgatgttca
     3721 tcgtagcgtt taatcattga agctgatagg ggagccttag ttatttcagt atttactctt
     3781 aggatatctg aaagtaaaat agcatctgat aaattcttag ctgccaaaaa caaatcagca
     3841 tattgatctc caatttgcgc caataaatta tctaaatcat catcgtaagt atcttttgaa
     3901 agctgtaatt tagcatcttc tgccaaatca aaatttgatt taaaattagg ggtcaaaccc
     3961 aatgacaaag caatgagatt cccaaataag ccatttttct tctcaccggg gagctgagca
     4021 atgagatttt ctaatcgtct tgatttactc aatcgtgcag aaagaatcgc tttagcatct
     4081 actccacttg cgttaatagg gttttcttca aataattgat tgtaggtttg taccaactgg
     4141 ataaatagtt tgtccacatc actattatca ggatttaaat ctccctcaat caaaaaatga
     4201 ccacgaaact taatcatatg cgctaaggcc aaatagatta agcgcaaatc cgctttatca
     4261 gtagaatcta ccaatttttt tcgcagatga tagatagttg gatatttctc atgataagca
     4321 acttcatcta ctatatttcc aaaaatagga tgacgttcat gcttcttgtc ttcttccacc
     4381 aaaaaagact cttcaagtcg atgaaagaaa ctatcatcta ctttcgccat ctcatttgaa
     4441 aaaatctcct gtagataaca aatacgattc ttccgacgtg tataccttct acgagctgtc
     4501 cgtttgagtc gagtcgcttc cgctgtctct ccactgtcaa ataaaagagc ccctataaga
     4561 ttttttttga tactgtggcg gtctgtattt cccagaacct tgaacttttt agacggaacc
     4621 ttatattcat cagtgatcac cgcccatccg acgctatttg tgccgatatc taagcctatt
     4681 gagtatttct tatccatttt tgcctcctcc tctagtaaaa gttaaacaaa attatttgta
     4741 gagggaaacc gttgtggact ccctgaatat atcatacgag ccttatgcat gcccgtaaag
     4801 ttatccagca accactcata gacctagggc agcagatagg gacgacgtgg tgttagctgt
     4861 gctctagaag ctagcagagt ttgtagaaac gcaaaaaggc catccgtcag gatggccttc
     4921 tgcttaattt gatgcctggc agtttatggc gggcgtcctg cccgccaccc tccgggccgt
     4981 tgcttcctta agacccactt tcacatttaa gttgtttttc taatccgcat atgatcaatt
     5041 caaggccgaa taagaaggct ggctctgcac cttggtgatc aaataattcg atagcttgtc
     5101 gtaataatgg cggcatacta tcagtagtag gtgtttccct ttcttcttta gcgacttgat
     5161 gctcttgatc ttccaatacg caacctaaag taaaatgccc cacagcgctg agtgcatata
     5221 atgcattctc tagtgaaaaa ccttgttggc ataaaaaggc taattgattt tcgagagttt
     5281 catactgttt ttctgtaggc cgtgtaccta aatgtacttt tgctccatcg cgatgactta
     5341 gtaaagcaca tctaaaactt ttagcgttat tacgtaaaaa atcttgccag ctttcccctt
     5401 ctaaagggca aaagtgagta tggtgcctat ctaacatctc aatggctaag gcgtcgagca
     5461 aagcccgctt attttttaca tgccaataca atgtaggctg ctctacacct agcttctggg
     5521 cgagtttacg ggttgttaaa ccttcgattc cgacctcatt aagcagctct aatgcgctgt
     5581 taatcacttt acttttatct aatctagaca tcattaattc ctaatttttg ttgacactct
     5641 atcattgata gagttatttt accactccct atcagtgata gagaaaagtg aatcaaggag
     5701 gaaaaaaaaa tggctagaca cccctggggt atggagcgat acgagcgcgt ccgactaacc
     5761 aaccccgaca aagtcctata tcctgctaca ggaacgacta aggccgaggt ttttgattac
     5821 tatttgagca ttgcgcaggt gatggtgcct catattgccg gacgtcccgt tacacgaaaa
     5881 cgttggccaa atggagtcgc ggaggaggcg ttctttgaga aacaactggc ttcatcggca
     5941 ccaagttggt tggaacgggg gagtattaca cataaatctg gcacaacaac gtaccccatt
     6001 atcaatacga gggaggggtt agcctgggtg gcacaacaag cctcgcttga ggtacatgta
     6061 ccgcaatggc gcttcgagga tggcgatcag ggaccagcta cccggattgt gttcgaccta
     6121 gatccaggtg agggggtaac gatgacgcaa ctatgcgaga tagctcacga agtccgcgcg
     6181 cttatgaccg atctcgattt agaaacatac ccgctaacgt cgggctcgaa agggctccac
     6241 ctatacgtac cgttggctga gccgatcagc agccgcggcg cctcggtgct ggcacggcgg
     6301 gttgctcaac agttagaaca ggcaatgcca aaactggtta ctgcaaccat gacgaaatca
     6361 ctgcgtgccg gaaaggtgtt cctcgactgg agtcagaaca atgcagcgaa gacgacgatt
     6421 gcgccttact cccttcgagg ccgcgaccac ccgacggtgg cagctccccg aacctgggat
     6481 gaaattgcag accccgaact tcgtcatctg cgctttgacg aggttttgga ccggttagat
     6541 gagtatggtg acctcttggc cccgcttgat gcggacgcac ctattgcgga caaactgact
     6601 acttaccgtt ctatgcgtga cgcttccaag accccagagc ccgttcctaa ggagatccct
     6661 aaaaccggaa ataacgacaa attcgtcatt caagaacacc atgcacgtcg actccactac
     6721 gatctccgcc tggaacgcga cggtgtgctc gtgtctttcg cggtccctaa gaacctgccc
     6781 gaaaccactg ccgaaaaccg actcgcggtg cacaccgaag atcaccccat cgagtattta
     6841 gcatttcatg gctcgatccc caaaggcgag tatggcgccg gagacatggt tatttgggac
     6901 agtggttctt acgaaactga gaaattccgg gtgccggaag aactggataa cccagatgac
     6961 tcgcacggcg aaatcattgt gaccttgcat ggcgagaagg tggacggtcg ttacgctctc
     7021 attcaaacta agggtaaaaa ttggctggcg caccgcatga aggaccaaaa gaacgctcgg
     7081 ccggaagatt tcgccccgat gctcgccact gagggttccg tggccaaata caaagctaaa
     7141 caatgggcgt tcgagggtaa atgggatggg taccgagtca ttattgatgc tgatcatggg
     7201 caactccaga tccgctcgcg gaccggccgc gaagtcacgg gggaatatcc tcagttcaag
     7261 gctctcgctg ccgatctcgc tgagcaccat gtggtcctcg atggcgaggc ggttgcgctg
     7321 gatgaatccg gtgtgccgag ctttgggcag atgcagaatc gcgcgcggag tacgcgggtg
     7381 gaattttggg cgtttgatat cctgtggctg gatggccgct cactgctgcg ggccaagtat
     7441 tcagatcgac gaaaaatctt ggaagcgctg gccgatggcg gaggcctgat cgttccggat
     7501 caactgccgg gcgatggccc agaagccatg gaacatgttc ggaagaagcg ctttgaaggt
     7561 gtcgtcgcca aaaaatggga ttccacgtat cagcccggtc gccgcagcag cagctggatc
     7621 aaggataaga tctggaatac tcaagaagtt gtgatcggtg ggtggcgcca gggcgaaggg
     7681 gggcgcagca gtggtatcgg tgccttggtc ttgggtatcc caggccccga aggcttgcag
     7741 tttgtgggcc gcgttggcac cggctttacc gaaaaggaat tgagcaagct gaaagatatg
     7801 ctgaaaccgc tgcataccga tgaaagcccg tttaacgccc ccctgcccaa ggttgatgcc
     7861 cgcggcgtca cctttgtccg cccggaattg gtcggcgaag tccgctatag cgaacgcacc
     7921 agtgatggcc gcttgcgcca gcccagttgg cgcggcttgc gccctgataa gacccccgat
     7981 gaagtcgtct gggaataatc acacaaggag gaaaaaaaaa tgcgcagtat ctggaaaggg
     8041 agcattgcat tcggactcgt aaacgttccg gtcaaggttt attccgcaac cgaagaccat
     8101 gacattaaat tccatcaagt acatgcgaag gataatggac ggatccggta taaacgggtg
     8161 tgcgaagttt gcggagaggt ggtcgaatat cgtgacatca ataaagcctt cgaatcggac
     8221 gatggacaaa tggtagtcat caccgatgag gacatcgcga cgctcccgga ggagcgtagt
     8281 cgcgagatcg aagttgttga atttattcca gcagaacaac tcgatccttt aatgtacgat
     8341 aagtcgtact tcctggaacc ggattccaag tcctcgaaat cttatgttct cctcgcgaaa
     8401 accttggcag agacagatcg gattgcgatt gttcactttt ccctgcggaa caaaagccgg
     8461 ctcgcagccc tgcgggtaaa agacttcagc aagcgggatg tcatgatgat tcacacactg
     8521 ctgtggccag acgaaattcg ggaccccgac ttcccaatcc tggataaaga agtgcagatc
     8581 aagcctgctg agttaaagat ggcaggccaa gtcgtcgaat cgatgaccga tgatttcaaa
     8641 cccgatctgt accatgacga ctaccaagaa cagttacggg agctggtaca agcaaaactc
     8701 gagggaggag aggcttttag cgttgaggag caaccagctg agttagacga aggaacggaa
     8761 gacgtgtccg acttgctggc aaagttggaa gcctccgtca aagcacggaa gggaggtaaa
     8821 agtgattcga aggatgattc cgacagtgag tctgattcta aggaaagcaa atcggacagt
     8881 aaaccagcca aaaaggcacc ggcgaagaaa gcagcggcta agaagtctac cgcaaagaaa
     8941 gcgcccgcta aaaaggctgc tgcgaagaaa tcgtgaacca agtagtgacc cgcttcgtga
     9001 tgcatggtgt ttaaacttac caagtagtga cccgcttcgt gatgcatggt gtttaaactt
     9061 aattaagcct ccggcctgcg gcctgcgcgc ttcgcttgcc ggttggacac caagtggaag
     9121 gcgggtcaag gctcgcgcag cgaccgcgca gcggcttggc cttgacgcgc ctggaacgac
     9181 ccaagcctat gcgagtgggg gcagtcgaag gcgaagcccg cccgcctgcc ccccgagcct
     9241 cacggcggcg agtgcggggg ttccaagggg gcagcgccac cttgggcaag gccgaaggcc
     9301 gcgcagtcga tcaacaagcc ccggaggggc cactttttgc cggaggggga gccgcgccga
     9361 aggcgtgggg gaaccccgca ggggtgccct tctttgggca ccaaagaact agatataggg
     9421 cgaaatgcga aagacttaaa aatcaacaac ttaaaaaagg ggggtacgca acagctcatt
     9481 gcggcacccc ccgcaatagc tcattgcgta ggttaaagaa aatctgtaat tgactgccac
     9541 ttttacgcaa cgcataattg ttgtcgcgct gccgaaaagt tgcagctgat tgcgcatggt
     9601 gccgcaaccg tgcggcaccc taccgcatgg agataagcat ggccacgcag tccagagaaa
     9661 tcggcattca agccaagaac aagcccggtc actgggtgca aacggaacgc aaagcgcatg
     9721 aggcgtgggc cgggcttatt gcgaggaaac ccacggcggc aatgctgctg catcacctcg
     9781 tggcgcagat gggccaccag aacgccgtgg tggtcagcca gaagacactt tccaagctca
     9841 tcggacgttc tttgcggacg gtccaatacg cagtcaagga cttggtggcc gagcgctgga
     9901 tctccgtcgt gaagctcaac ggccccggca ccgtgtcggc ctacgtggtc aatgaccgcg
     9961 tggcgtgggg ccagccccgc gaccagttgc gcctgtcggt gttcagtgcc gccgtggtgg
    10021 ttgatcacga cgaccaggac gaatcgctgt tggggcatgg cgacctgcgc cgcatcccga
    10081 ccctgtatcc gggcgagcag caactaccga ccggccccgg cgaggagccg cccagccagc
    10141 ccggcattcc gggcatggaa ccagacctgc cagccttgac cgaaacggag gaatgggaac
    10201 ggcgcgggca gcagcgcctg ccgatgcccg atgagccgtg ttttctggac gatggcgagc
    10261 cgttggagcc gccgacacgg gtcacgctgc cgcgccggta gcacttgggt tgcgcagcaa
    10321 cccgtaagtg cgctgttcca gactatcggc tgtagttaat taagcggccg cgagcgtagc
    10381 gaccgagtga gctagctatt tgtttatttt tctaaataca ttcaaatatg tatccgctca
    10441 tgagacaata accctgttaa aatgcgtgga tctccatcag gcagtttccc agacattact
    10501 cacccgtccg ccactcgtca gcaaagaagc aagcttagat cgacctgcag gggggggggg
    10561 gaaagccacg ttgtgtctca aaatctctga tgttacattg cacaagataa aaatatatca
    10621 tcatgaacaa taaaactgtc tgcttacata aacagtaata caaggggtgt tatgagccat
    10681 attcaacggg aaacgtcttg ctcgaggccg cgattaaatt ccaacatgga tgctgattta
    10741 tatgggtata aatgggctcg cgataatgtc gggcaatcag gtgcgacaat ctatcgattg
    10801 tatgggaagc ccgatgcgcc agagttgttt ctgaaacatg gcaaaggtag cgttgccaat
    10861 gatgttacag atgagatggt cagactaaac tggctgacgg aatttatgcc tcttccgacc
    10921 atcaagcatt ttatccgtac tcctgatgat gcatggttac tcaccactgc gatccccggg
    10981 aaaacagcat tccaggtatt agaagaatat cctgattcag gtgaaaatat tgttgatgcg
    11041 ctggcagtgt tcctgcgccg gttgcattcg attcctgttt gtaattgtcc ttttaacagc
    11101 gatcgcgtat ttcgcctcgc tcaggcgcaa tcacgaatga ataacggttt ggttgatgcg
    11161 agtgattttg atgacgagcg taatggctgg cctgttgaac aagtctggaa agaaatgcat
    11221 aagcttttgc cattctcacc ggattcagtc gtcactcatg gtgatttctc acttgataac
    11281 cttatttttg acgaggggaa attaataggt tgtattgatg ttggacgagt cggaatcgca
    11341 gaccgatacc aggatcttgc catcctatgg aactgcctcg gtgagttttc tccttcatta
    11401 cagaaacggc tttttcaaaa atatggtatt gataatcctg atatgaataa attgcagttt
    11461 catttgatgc tcgatgagtt tttctaatca ggggataacg caggaaagaa catgtgagca
    11521 a
//
