# Supplementary material for: Heterologous Cas9 and non-homologous end joining as a Potentially Organism-Agnostic Knockout (POAK) system in bacteria
Source: bioRxiv preprint, doi:10.1101/601971, version 2 (2021-10-06)
Supplement: Plasmid Sequences [file 601971_file03.zip › SuppFileA1/IP_104.gb]

LOCUS       IP_104                 15263 bp ds-DNA     circular     14-DEC-2018
DEFINITION  4CT->RCR->Theta.
ACCESSION   urn.local...w-9z01bvs
KEYWORDS    .
SOURCE      
  ORGANISM  .
FEATURES             Location/Qualifiers
     source          complement(1..59)
                     /ApEinfo_revcolor="#85dae9"
                     /ApEinfo_fwdcolor="#85dae9"
     source          complement(60..6119)
                     /ApEinfo_revcolor="#85dae9"
                     /ApEinfo_fwdcolor="#85dae9"
     rep_origin      complement(69..908)
                     /ApEinfo_revcolor="#c6c9d1"
                     /ApEinfo_fwdcolor="#c6c9d1"
                     /label="p15A_origin"
     gene            1270..1485
                     /ApEinfo_revcolor="#9eafd2"
                     /ApEinfo_fwdcolor="#9eafd2"
                     /label="CAT/CamR (659 - 444)"
     CDS             complement(1979..3469)
                     /ApEinfo_revcolor="#b7e6d7"
                     /ApEinfo_fwdcolor="#b7e6d7"
                     /label="Rep2"
     CDS             complement(4462..4932)
                     /ApEinfo_revcolor="#d59687"
                     /ApEinfo_fwdcolor="#d59687"
                     /label="Rep1"
     CDS             complement(5053..5790)
                     /ApEinfo_revcolor="#b1ff67"
                     /ApEinfo_fwdcolor="#b1ff67"
                     /label="ErR frame 2"
     Junction        6050^6051
                     /Reads_using=3
                     /Reads_supporting_discovery=3
                     /Junction_Type="Insertion"
                     /Insertion_Size=3
                     /Insertion="TGT"
                     /ID="junction 1"
                     /label="TGT"
     misc_feature    complement(6120..6169)
                     /ApEinfo_revcolor="#b1ff67"
                     /ApEinfo_fwdcolor="#b1ff67"
                     /label="Homologous Recombination Cas9"
     misc_feature    complement(6120..6169)
                     /ApEinfo_revcolor="#b7e6d7"
                     /ApEinfo_fwdcolor="#b7e6d7"
                     /label="MCS"
     misc_feature    complement(6120..6169)
                     /ApEinfo_revcolor="#75c6a9"
                     /ApEinfo_fwdcolor="#75c6a9"
                     /label="MCS"
     misc_feature    complement(6128..6169)
                     /ApEinfo_revcolor="#85dae9"
                     /ApEinfo_fwdcolor="#85dae9"
                     /label="terminator"
     misc_feature    6170..6177
                     /ApEinfo_revcolor="#7ea7d8"
                     /ApEinfo_fwdcolor="#7ea7d8"
                     /label="NotI"
     source          complement(6327..10667)
                     /ApEinfo_revcolor="#b1ff67"
                     /ApEinfo_fwdcolor="#b1ff67"
     misc_feature    complement(6349..6384)
                     /ApEinfo_revcolor="#c6c9d1"
                     /ApEinfo_fwdcolor="#c6c9d1"
                     /label="repeat"
     misc_feature    complement(6385..6403)
                     /ApEinfo_revcolor="#7bcdc8"
                     /ApEinfo_fwdcolor="#7bcdc8"
                     /label="BsaI Spacer"
     promoter        complement(6404..6468)
                     /ApEinfo_revcolor="#b4abac"
                     /ApEinfo_fwdcolor="#b4abac"
                     /label="J23100 promoter"
     terminator      6525..6566
                     /ApEinfo_revcolor="#9eafd2"
                     /ApEinfo_fwdcolor="#9eafd2"
     precursor_RNA   complement(6597..6685)
                     /ApEinfo_revcolor="#75c6a9"
                     /ApEinfo_fwdcolor="#75c6a9"
                     /label="tracrRNA precursor"
     terminator      complement(6597..6618)
                     /ApEinfo_revcolor="#b4abac"
                     /ApEinfo_fwdcolor="#b4abac"
                     /label="tracrRNA terminator"
     promoter        complement(6692..6745)
                     /ApEinfo_revcolor="#b4abac"
                     /ApEinfo_fwdcolor="#b4abac"
                     /label="tracrRNA promoter"
     CDS             complement(6750..10667)
                     /ApEinfo_revcolor="#ff9ccd"
                     /ApEinfo_fwdcolor="#ff9ccd"
                     /label="cas9"
     misc_feature    complement(6801..6825)
                     /label="/ApEinfo_revcolor=#84b0dc
                     /ApEinfo_fwdcolor=#84b0dc"
     source          complement(10668..11146)
                     /ApEinfo_revcolor="#b1ff67"
                     /ApEinfo_fwdcolor="#b1ff67"
     CDS             complement(10668..10856)
                     /ApEinfo_revcolor="#ff9ccd"
                     /ApEinfo_fwdcolor="#ff9ccd"
                     /label="cas9"
     promoter        complement(10869..11028)
                     /ApEinfo_revcolor="#d6b295"
                     /ApEinfo_fwdcolor="#d6b295"
                     /label="proC promoter"
     terminator      complement(11039..11126)
                     /ApEinfo_revcolor="#9eafd2"
                     /ApEinfo_fwdcolor="#9eafd2"
                     /label="rrnBT2 term"
     gene            complement(11147..11773)
                     /ApEinfo_revcolor="#ffef86"
                     /ApEinfo_fwdcolor="#ffef86"
                     /label="tetR"
     PCR_primer      complement(11333..11357)
                     /ApEinfo_revcolor="#85dae9"
                     /ApEinfo_fwdcolor="#85dae9"
                     /label="GCATTTTACTTTAGGTTGCGTATTG"
     misc_feature    11774..11851
                     /ApEinfo_revcolor="#ffef86"
                     /ApEinfo_fwdcolor="#ffef86"
                     /label="tetA promoter element"
     misc_feature    11788
                     /ApEinfo_revcolor="#9eafd2"
                     /ApEinfo_fwdcolor="#9eafd2"
                     /label="tetR TSS"
     misc_feature    11790..11796
                     /ApEinfo_revcolor="#85dae9"
                     /ApEinfo_fwdcolor="#85dae9"
                     /label="-35 Pa"
     misc_feature    11795..11813
                     /ApEinfo_revcolor="#f8d3a9"
                     /ApEinfo_fwdcolor="#f8d3a9"
                     /label="O1"
     misc_feature    complement(11795..11800)
                     /ApEinfo_revcolor="#d59687"
                     /ApEinfo_fwdcolor="#d59687"
                     /label="-10 Pr2"
     misc_feature    11814..11819
                     /ApEinfo_revcolor="#ffef86"
                     /ApEinfo_fwdcolor="#ffef86"
                     /label="-10 Pa"
     misc_feature    complement(11815..11820)
                     /ApEinfo_revcolor="#85dae9"
                     /ApEinfo_fwdcolor="#85dae9"
                     /label="-10 Pr1"
     misc_feature    complement(11818..11823)
                     /ApEinfo_revcolor="#84b0dc"
                     /ApEinfo_fwdcolor="#84b0dc"
                     /label="-35 Pr2"
     misc_feature    11823..11843
                     /ApEinfo_revcolor="#d6b295"
                     /ApEinfo_fwdcolor="#d6b295"
                     /label="O2"
     misc_feature    11825
                     /ApEinfo_revcolor="#d6b295"
                     /ApEinfo_fwdcolor="#d6b295"
                     /label="tetA tss"
     misc_feature    complement(11838..11844)
                     /ApEinfo_revcolor="#b1ff67"
                     /ApEinfo_fwdcolor="#b1ff67"
                     /label="-35 Pr1"
     misc_feature    11854..11868
                     /ApEinfo_revcolor="#ff0087"
                     /ApEinfo_fwdcolor="#ff0087"
                     /label="RBS"
     misc_feature    11869..14157
                     /ApEinfo_revcolor="#b1ff67"
                     /ApEinfo_fwdcolor="#b1ff67"
                     /label="LigD_MYCS2"
     misc_feature    12867..12878
                     /ApEinfo_revcolor="#faac61"
                     /ApEinfo_fwdcolor="#faac61"
                     /label="BsmBI Site"
     misc_feature    12959..12961
                     /ApEinfo_revcolor="#d6b295"
                     /ApEinfo_fwdcolor="#d6b295"
                     /label="BsmBI site"
     misc_feature    14164..14178
                     /ApEinfo_revcolor="#ff0087"
                     /ApEinfo_fwdcolor="#ff0087"
                     /label="RBS"
     misc_feature    14179..15135
                     /ApEinfo_revcolor="#85dae9"
                     /ApEinfo_fwdcolor="#85dae9"
                     /label="Ku_MYCS2_pcc7002 optimized"
     misc_feature    15176..15183
                     /ApEinfo_revcolor="#7ea7d8"
                     /ApEinfo_fwdcolor="#7ea7d8"
                     /label="PacI"
     terminator      15184..15227
                     /ApEinfo_revcolor="#84b0dc"
                     /ApEinfo_fwdcolor="#84b0dc"
                     /label="rrnB_T1_terminator"
     misc_feature    15184..15263
                     /ApEinfo_revcolor="#b4abac"
                     /ApEinfo_fwdcolor="#b4abac"
                     /label="Backbone"
     misc_feature    15231..15236
                     /ApEinfo_revcolor="#ff9ccd"
                     /ApEinfo_fwdcolor="#ff9ccd"
                     /label="-35"
ORIGIN      
        1 tcgtgccagc tgcattaatg aatcggccaa cgcgcgggga gaggcggttt gcgtattggc
       61 tagaaatatt ttatctgatt aataagatga tcttcttgag atcgttttgg tctgcgcgta
      121 atctcttgct ctgaaaacga aaaaaccgcc ttgcagggcg gtttttcgaa ggttctctga
      181 gctaccaact ctttgaaccg aggtaactgg cttggaggag cgcagtcacc aaaacttgtc
      241 ctttcagttt agccttaacc ggcgcatgac ttcaagacta actcctctaa atcaattacc
      301 agtggctgct gccagtggtg cttttgcatg tctttccggg ttggactcaa gacgatagtt
      361 accggataag gcgcagcggt cggactgaac ggggggttcg tgcatacagt ccagcttgga
      421 gcgaactgcc tacccggaac tgagtgtcag gcgtggaatg agacaaacgc ggccataaca
      481 gcggaatgac accggtaaac cgaaaggcag gaacaggaga gcgcacgagg gagccgccag
      541 ggggaaacgc ctggtatctt tatagtcctg tcgggtttcg ccaccactga tttgagcgtc
      601 agatttcgtg atgcttgtca ggggggcgga gcctatggaa aaacggcttt gccgcggccc
      661 tctcacttcc ctgttaagta tcttcctggc atcttccagg aaatctccgc cccgttcgta
      721 agccatttcc gctcgccgca gtcgaacgac cgagcgtagc gagtcagtga gcgaggaagc
      781 ggaatatatc ctgtatcaca tattctgctg acgcaccggt gcagcctttt ttctcctgcc
      841 acatgaagca cttcactgac accctcatca gtgccaacat agtaagccag tatacactcc
      901 gctagcgctg atgtccggcg gtgcttttgc cgttacgcac caccccgtca gtagctgaac
      961 aggagggaca gctgatagaa acagaagcca ctggagcacc tcaaaaacac catcatacac
     1021 taaatcagta agttggcagc atcacccgac gcactttgcg ccgaataaat acctgtgacg
     1081 gaagatcact tcgcagaata aataaatcct ggtgtccctg ttgataccgg gaagccctgg
     1141 gccaactttt ggcgaaaatg agacgttgat cggcacgtaa gaggttccaa ctttcaccat
     1201 aatgaaataa gatcactacc gggcgtattt tttgagttat cgagattttc aggagctaag
     1261 gaagctaaaa tggagaaaaa aatcactgga tataccaccg ttgatatatc ccaatggcat
     1321 cgtaaagaac attttgaggc atttcagtca gttgctcaat gtacctataa ccagaccgtt
     1381 cagctggata ttacggcctt tttaaagacc gtaaagaaaa ataagcacaa gttttatccg
     1441 gcctttattc acattcttgc ccgcctgatg aatgctcatc cggaattcta tttaatcact
     1501 ttgactagca aatactaaca acaagacaca cacaccaaaa atcaaaaatt cactactttt
     1561 agttaaaaac cacgtaacca caagaactaa tccaatccat gtaatcgggt tcttcaaata
     1621 tttctccaag attttcctcc tctaatatgc tcaacttaaa tgacctattc aataaatcta
     1681 ttatgctgct aaatagttta taggacaaat aagtatactc taatgaccta taaaagatag
     1741 aaaattaaaa aatcaagtgt tcgcttcgct ctcactgccc ctcgacgttt tagtagcctt
     1801 tccctcactt cgttcagtcc aagccaacta aaagttttcg ggctactctc tccttctccc
     1861 cctaataatt aattaaaatc ttactctgta tatttctgct aatcattcgc taaacagcaa
     1921 agaaaaaaca aacacgtatc atagatataa atgtaatggc atagtgcggg ttttattttc
     1981 agcctgtatc atagctaaac aaatcgagtt gtgtgtccgt tttagggcgt tctgctagct
     2041 tgtttaaagt ctcttgaatg aatgtatgct ctaagtcaaa agaatttgtc agcgccttta
     2101 tatagctttc tttttcttct ttttttactt taatgatcga tagcaacaat gatttaacac
     2161 tagcaagttg aatgccacca tttcttcctg gtttaatctt aaagaaaatt tcctgattcg
     2221 ccttcagtac cttcagcaat ttatctaatg tccgttcagg aatgcctagc acttctctaa
     2281 tctctttttt ggtcgtcact aaataaggct tgtatacatc gcttttttcg ctaatataag
     2341 ccattaaatc ttctttccat tctgacaaat gaacacgttg acgttcgctt ctttttttct
     2401 tgaatttaaa ccacccttga cggacaaata aatctttact ggttaaatca cttgataccc
     2461 aagctttgca aagaatggta atgtattccc tattagcccc ttgatagttt tctgaatagg
     2521 cacttctaac aattttgatt acttcttttt cttctaaggg ttgatctaat cgattattaa
     2581 actcaaacat attatattcg cacgtttcga ttgaatagcc tgaactaaag taggctaaag
     2641 agagggtaaa catgacgtta ttacgcccta ttaaaccctt ttctcctgaa aatttcgttt
     2701 cgtgcaataa gagattaaac cagggttcat ctacttgttt tttgccttct gtaccgctta
     2761 aaaccgttag acttgaacga gtaaagccct tattatctgt ttgtttgaaa gaccaatctt
     2821 gccattcttt gaaagaataa cggtaattag gatcaaaaaa ttctacattg tccgttcttg
     2881 gtatgcgagc aataccaaaa tgattacacg ttagatcaac tggcaaagac tttccaaaat
     2941 attctcggat attttgcgaa attattttgg ctgctttgac agatttaaat tctgattttg
     3001 aagtcacata gactggcgtt tctaaaacaa aatatgcttg ataaccttta tcagatttga
     3061 taatcatagt aggcataaaa cctaaatcaa tagcggttgt taaaatatcg cttgctgaaa
     3121 tagtttcttt tgccgtgtga atatcaaaat caataaagaa ggtattgatt tgtcttaaat
     3181 tgttttcaga atgtcctttc gtgtatgaac ggttttcgtc tgcatacgtt ccataacgat
     3241 aaacgttggg tgtccaatgt gtaaatgtat cttgattttc ttgaatcgct tcctcggaag
     3301 tcagaacaac accacgaccg ccaatcatgc ttgattttga gcgatacgca aaaatagccc
     3361 ctttgctttt acctggcttg gtagtgattg agcgaatttt actattttta aatttgtact
     3421 ttaacaagcc gtcatgaagc acagtttcta caacaaaagg gatattcatt cagctgttct
     3481 cctttcctat aaatcctata aaataggttg tttaattaac ttggtttgct ttttcattca
     3541 actgtttcaa tattgcatgt tttgaaaaag atttttttcc tttataagtc aatttttttc
     3601 cactaatcga ataaattatt ttgttatttt ctattaactt atatatataa tcttccccct
     3661 ccgaagaaaa atacttatct gattttgttt ctaagtagat atttctcttt tctaactctt
     3721 tcttaaacgt ttctagtgta tagatatttg ctaattttct tatctccaat aaactatttt
     3781 ttatataagt tttacattca tcatgattca tacaaactcc accttctata aatgaataca
     3841 aaaaaagcaa tcaaacgatt tccgattgat tgcttaacaa ttcttaaatt cagtagctta
     3901 gatacttgaa aactctctga tttccctata taatgatagt acggttatat accgtcttca
     3961 aacaaagtta attaaataac ttcttacgag ggaagagttc atctgactaa ctgataagcg
     4021 ttggtttggc aatcttatcg ggctatgcat ttataaaatg tcgtcaaaca ttttataaat
     4081 gtgtcatggc tcttttttcg tttctattca gttcgttgtt tcgttatatc tagtataccg
     4141 cttttaaaaa aaaataagca acgatttcgt gcattattca cacgaagtca ttgctttttt
     4201 cttcttccat ttctaaatcc aatgttactt gttctgattc tgtttctggc tctggttctg
     4261 ttggctcatt tgggattaaa tccactacta gcgttgagtt agttaacttt gcaatttgtt
     4321 ctagtgtttt tatggttgga tctgattttc ctgattctat tcgtgaataa tttgatctac
     4381 tcatttctaa ttcttggggt accgccagca tttcggaaaa aaaccacgct aaggattttt
     4441 tctataaaaa gagccgttat attaagaata aaacggctct tttatacgta aaggacgtaa
     4501 attcatttgc ccagtgtcat gtaatccttc aaatttgtat tctccaagaa aattgatatg
     4561 ttcccatcct aacggccacg catatggcat taaatcttct ctaaattctc ctcttgcttt
     4621 taattcttct acggcttttt ccatatatac agtgttccac acacttatag cgttaataat
     4681 tatgtttagt gcactagctc tttgtaactg gtcttggaga gcacgttctc taaattctcc
     4741 acgttgtcca aaaaatatag ttctagctaa tgcattgatt gcttctcctt tatttaaacc
     4801 tttttgaacc cgtctcctta cggctttatt agatatgtaa tccagcgtaa agagggtttt
     4861 ctcgattcgt cccatttctc caagtgctgt tgcgagttta ttttgtcttg catatgatcc
     4921 gagcttcccc atgataagag cgctagggac ctctttagct ccttggaagc tgtcagtagt
     4981 atacctaata atttatctac attcccttta gtaacgtgta actttccaaa tttacaaaag
     5041 cgactcatag aattatttcc tcccgttaaa taatagataa ctattaaaaa tagacaatac
     5101 ttgctcataa gtaacggtac ttaaattgtt tactttggcg tgtttcattg cttgatgaaa
     5161 ctgattttta gtaaacagtt gacgatattc tcgattgacc cattttgaaa caaagtacgt
     5221 atatagcttc caatatttat ctggaacatc tgtggtatgg cgggtaagtt ttattaagac
     5281 actgtttact tttggtttag gatgaaagca ttccgctggc agcttaagca attgctgaat
     5341 cgagacttga gtgtgcaaga gcaaccctag tgttcggtga atatccaagg tacgcttgta
     5401 gaatccttct tcaacaatca gatagatgtc agacgcatgg ctttcaaaaa ccactttttt
     5461 aataatttgt gtgcttaaat ggtaaggaat actcccaaca attttatacc tctgtttgtt
     5521 agggaattga aactgtagaa tatcttggtg aattaaagtg acacgagtat tcagttttaa
     5581 tttttctgac gataagttga atagatgact gtctaattca atagacgtta cctgtttact
     5641 tattttagcc agtttcgtcg ttaaatgccc tttacctgtt ccaatttcgt aaacggtatc
     5701 ggtttctttt aaattcaatt gttttattat ttggttgagt actttttcac tcgttaaaaa
     5761 gttttgagaa tattttatat ttttgttcat gtaatcactc cttcttaatt acaaattttt
     5821 agcatctaat ttaacttcaa ttcctattat acaaaatttt aagatactgc actatcaaca
     5881 cactcttaag tttgcttcta agtcttattt ccataacttc ttttacgttt ccgccattct
     5941 ttgctgtttc gatttttatg atatggtgca agtcagcacg aacacgaacc gtcttatctc
     6001 ccattatatc tttttttgca ctgattggtg tatcatttcg tttttctttt gcgcttcttg
     6061 ataaaaggga tagtaattca ttcctggttg caaattttga aaaccgctac ggatcacata
     6121 atttccctaa aaatgataaa acaagcgttt tgaaagcgct tgtttttttg cggccgcaac
     6181 cgctctagat ttcagtgcaa tttatctctt caaatgtagc acctgaagtc agcccaggag
     6241 gcgtggaaaa agccgggcat tgcccggctt tctttgtgag tcgtcctgaa cgcctccctg
     6301 atcgaggtcg agggggcatc gccttaggcc ggccgggctt gtctgcaggt tttgggacca
     6361 ttcaaaacag catagctcta aaactgagac ctcagtcggt ctcagctagc actgtaccta
     6421 ggactgagct agccgtcaag gcgcgccatg actaacgttt tcattgtccc aagatggcag
     6481 cgcctaaatg tagaatgata aaaggattaa gagattaatt tccctaaaaa tgataaaaca
     6541 agcgttttga aagcgcttgt ttttttggtt tgcagtcaga gtagaataga agtatcaaaa
     6601 aaagcaccga ctcggtgcca ctttttcaag ttgataacgg actagcctta ttttaacttg
     6661 ctatgctgtt ttgaatggtt ccaacaagat tattttataa cttttataac aaataatcaa
     6721 ggagaaattc aaagaaattt atcagccggt cagtcacctc ctagctgact caaatcaatg
     6781 cgtgtttcat aaagaccagt gatggattga tggataagag tggcatctaa aacttctttt
     6841 gtagacgtat atcgtttacg atcaattgtt gtatcaaaat atttaaaagc agcgggagct
     6901 ccaagattcg tcaacgtaaa taaatgaata atattttctg cttgttcacg tattggtttg
     6961 tctctatgtt tgttatatgc actaagaact ttatctaaat tggcatctgc taaaataaca
     7021 cgcttagaaa attcactgat ttgctcaata atctcatcta aataatgctt atgctgctcc
     7081 acaaacaatt gtttttgttc gttatcttct ggactaccct tcaacttttc ataatgacta
     7141 gctaaatata aaaaattcac atatttgctt ggcagagcca gctcatttcc tttttgtaat
     7201 tctccggcac tagccagcat ccgtttacga ccgttttcta actcaaaaag actatattta
     7261 ggtagtttaa tgattaagtc ttttttaact tccttatatc ctttagcttc taaaaagtca
     7321 atcggatttt tttcaaagga acttctttcc ataattgtga tccctagtaa ctctttaacg
     7381 gattttaact tcttcgattt ccctttttcc accttagcaa ccactaggac tgaataagct
     7441 accgttggac tatcaaaacc accatatttt tttggatccc agtctttttt acgagcaata
     7501 agcttgtccg aatttctttt tggtaaaatt gactccttgg agaatccgcc tgtctgtact
     7561 tctgttttct tgacaatatt gacttggggc atggacaata ctttgcgcac tgtggcaaaa
     7621 tctcgccctt tatcccagac aatttctcca gtttccccat tagtttcgat tagagggcgt
     7681 ttgcgaatct ctccatttgc aagtgtaatt tctgttttga agaagttcat gatattagag
     7741 taaaagaaat attttgcggt tgctttgcct atttcttgct cagacttagc aatcatttta
     7801 cgaacatcat aaactttata atcaccatag acaaactccg attcaagttt tggatatttc
     7861 ttaatcaaag cagttccaac gacggcattt agatacgcat catgggcatg atggtaattg
     7921 ttaatctcac gtactttata gaattggaaa tcttttcgga agtcagaaac taatttagat
     7981 tttaaggtaa tcactttaac ctctcgaata agtttatcat tttcatcgta tttagtattc
     8041 atgcgactat ccaaaatttg tgccacatgc ttagtgattt ggcgagtttc aaccaattgg
     8101 cgtttgataa aaccagcttt atcaagttca ctcaaacctc cacgttcagc tttcgttaaa
     8161 ttatcaaact tacgttgagt gattaacttg gcgtttagaa gttgtctcca atagtttttc
     8221 atctttttga ctacttcttc acttggaacg ttatccgatt taccacgatt tttatcagaa
     8281 cgcgttaaga ccttattgtc tattgaatcg tctttaagga aactttgtgg aacaatgtga
     8341 tcgacatcat aatcacttaa acgattaata tctaattctt ggtccacata catgtctctt
     8401 ccattttgga gataatagag atagagcttt tcattttgca attgagtatt ttcaacagga
     8461 tgctctttaa gaatctgact tcctaattct ttgatacctt cttcgattcg tttcatacgc
     8521 tctcgcgaat ttttctggcc cttttgagtt gtctgatttt cacgtgccat ttcaataacg
     8581 atattttctg gcttatgccg ccccattact ttgaccaatt catcaacaac ttttacagtc
     8641 tgtaaaatac cttttttaat agcagggcta ccagctaaat ttgcaatatg ttcatgtaaa
     8701 ctatcgcctt gtccagacac ttgtgctttt tgaatgtctt ctttaaatgt caaactatca
     8761 tcatggatca gctgcataaa attgcgattg gcaaaaccat ctgatttcaa aaaatctaat
     8821 attgttttgc cagattgctt atccctaata ccattaatca attttcgaga caaacgtccc
     8881 caaccagtat aacggcgacg tttaagctgt ttcatcacct tatcatcaaa gaggtgagca
     8941 tatgttttaa gtctttcctc aatcatctcc ctatcttcaa ataaggtcaa tgttaaaaca
     9001 atatcctcta agatatcttc attttcttca ttatccaaaa aatctttatc tttaataatt
     9061 tttagcaaat catggtaggt acctaatgaa gcattaaatc tatcttcaac tcctgaaatt
     9121 tcaacactat caaaacattc tatttttttg aaataatctt cttttaattg cttaacggtt
     9181 acttttcgat ttgttttgaa gagtaaatca acaatggctt tcttctgttc acctgaaaga
     9241 aatgctggtt ttcgcattcc ttcagtaaca tatttgacct ttgtcaattc gttataaacc
     9301 gtaaaatact cataaagcaa actatgtttt ggtagtactt tttcatttgg aagattttta
     9361 tcaaagtttg tcatgcgttc aataaatgat tgagctgaag cacctttatc gacaacttct
     9421 tcaaaattcc atggggtaat tgtttcttca gacttccgag tcatccatgc aaaacgacta
     9481 ttgccacgcg ccaatggacc aacataataa ggaattcgaa aagtcaagat tttttcaatc
     9541 ttctcacgat tgtcttttaa aaatggataa aagtcttctt gtcttctcaa aatagcatgc
     9601 agctcaccca agtgaatttg atggggaata gagccgttgt caaaggtccg ttgcttgcgc
     9661 agcaaatctt cacgatttag tttcaccaat aattcctcag taccatccat tttttctaaa
     9721 attggtttga taaatttata aaattcttct tggctagctc ccccatcaat ataacctgca
     9781 tatccgtttt ttgattgatc aaaaaagatt tctttatact tttctggaag ttgttgtcga
     9841 actaaagctt ttaaaagagt caagtcttga tgatgttcat cgtagcgttt aatcattgaa
     9901 gctgataggg gagccttagt tatttcagta tttactctta ggatatctga aagtaaaata
     9961 gcatctgata aattcttagc tgccaaaaac aaatcagcat attgatctcc aatttgcgcc
    10021 aataaattat ctaaatcatc atcgtaagta tcttttgaaa gctgtaattt agcatcttct
    10081 gccaaatcaa aatttgattt aaaattaggg gtcaaaccca atgacaaagc aatgagattc
    10141 ccaaataagc catttttctt ctcaccgggg agctgagcaa tgagattttc taatcgtctt
    10201 gatttactca atcgtgcaga aagaatcgct ttagcatcta ctccacttgc gttaataggg
    10261 ttttcttcaa ataattgatt gtaggtttgt accaactgga taaatagttt gtccacatca
    10321 ctattatcag gatttaaatc tccctcaatc aaaaaatgac cacgaaactt aatcatatgc
    10381 gctaaggcca aatagattaa gcgcaaatcc gctttatcag tagaatctac caattttttt
    10441 cgcagatgat agatagttgg atatttctca tgataagcaa cttcatctac tatatttcca
    10501 aaaataggat gacgttcatg cttcttgtct tcttccacca aaaaagactc ttcaagtcga
    10561 tgaaagaaac tatcatctac tttcgccatc tcatttgaaa aaatctcctg tagataacaa
    10621 atacgattct tccgacgtgt ataccttcta cgagctgtcc gtttgagtcg agtcgcttcc
    10681 gctgtctctc cactgtcaaa taaaagagcc cctataagat tttttttgat actgtggcgg
    10741 tctgtatttc ccagaacctt gaacttttta gacggaacct tatattcatc agtgatcacc
    10801 gcccatccga cgctatttgt gccgatatct aagcctattg agtatttctt atccattttt
    10861 gcctcctcct ctagtaaaag ttaaacaaaa ttatttgtag agggaaaccg ttgtggactc
    10921 cctgaatata tcatacgagc cttatgcatg cccgtaaagt tatccagcaa ccactcatag
    10981 acctagggca gcagataggg acgacgtggt gttagctgtg ctctagaagc tagcagagtt
    11041 tgtagaaacg caaaaaggcc atccgtcagg atggccttct gcttaatttg atgcctggca
    11101 gtttatggcg ggcgtcctgc ccgccaccct ccgggccgtt gcttccttaa gacccacttt
    11161 cacatttaag ttgtttttct aatccgcata tgatcaattc aaggccgaat aagaaggctg
    11221 gctctgcacc ttggtgatca aataattcga tagcttgtcg taataatggc ggcatactat
    11281 cagtagtagg tgtttccctt tcttctttag cgacttgatg ctcttgatct tccaatacgc
    11341 aacctaaagt aaaatgcccc acagcgctga gtgcatataa tgcattctct agtgaaaaac
    11401 cttgttggca taaaaaggct aattgatttt cgagagtttc atactgtttt tctgtaggcc
    11461 gtgtacctaa atgtactttt gctccatcgc gatgacttag taaagcacat ctaaaacttt
    11521 tagcgttatt acgtaaaaaa tcttgccagc tttccccttc taaagggcaa aagtgagtat
    11581 ggtgcctatc taacatctca atggctaagg cgtcgagcaa agcccgctta ttttttacat
    11641 gccaatacaa tgtaggctgc tctacaccta gcttctgggc gagtttacgg gttgttaaac
    11701 cttcgattcc gacctcatta agcagctcta atgcgctgtt aatcacttta cttttatcta
    11761 atctagacat cattaattcc taatttttgt tgacactcta tcattgatag agttatttta
    11821 ccactcccta tcagtgatag agaaaagtga atcaaggagg aaaaaaaaat ggctagacac
    11881 ccctggggta tggagcgata cgagcgcgtc cgactaacca accccgacaa agtcctatat
    11941 cctgctacag gaacgactaa ggccgaggtt tttgattact atttgagcat tgcgcaggtg
    12001 atggtgcctc atattgccgg acgtcccgtt acacgaaaac gttggccaaa tggagtcgcg
    12061 gaggaggcgt tctttgagaa acaactggct tcatcggcac caagttggtt ggaacggggg
    12121 agtattacac ataaatctgg cacaacaacg taccccatta tcaatacgag ggaggggtta
    12181 gcctgggtgg cacaacaagc ctcgcttgag gtacatgtac cgcaatggcg cttcgaggat
    12241 ggcgatcagg gaccagctac ccggattgtg ttcgacctag atccaggtga gggggtaacg
    12301 atgacgcaac tatgcgagat agctcacgaa gtccgcgcgc ttatgaccga tctcgattta
    12361 gaaacatacc cgctaacgtc gggctcgaaa gggctccacc tatacgtacc gttggctgag
    12421 ccgatcagca gccgcggcgc ctcggtgctg gcacggcggg ttgctcaaca gttagaacag
    12481 gcaatgccaa aactggttac tgcaaccatg acgaaatcac tgcgtgccgg aaaggtgttc
    12541 ctcgactgga gtcagaacaa tgcagcgaag acgacgattg cgccttactc ccttcgaggc
    12601 cgcgaccacc cgacggtggc agctccccga acctgggatg aaattgcaga ccccgaactt
    12661 cgtcatctgc gctttgacga ggttttggac cggttagatg agtatggtga cctcttggcc
    12721 ccgcttgatg cggacgcacc tattgcggac aaactgacta cttaccgttc tatgcgtgac
    12781 gcttccaaga ccccagagcc cgttcctaag gagatcccta aaaccggaaa taacgacaaa
    12841 ttcgtcattc aagaacacca tgcacgtcga ctccactacg atctccgcct ggaacgcgac
    12901 ggtgtgctcg tgtctttcgc ggtccctaag aacctgcccg aaaccactgc cgaaaaccga
    12961 ctcgcggtgc acaccgaaga tcaccccatc gagtatttag catttcatgg ctcgatcccc
    13021 aaaggcgagt atggcgccgg agacatggtt atttgggaca gtggttctta cgaaactgag
    13081 aaattccggg tgccggaaga actggataac ccagatgact cgcacggcga aatcattgtg
    13141 accttgcatg gcgagaaggt ggacggtcgt tacgctctca ttcaaactaa gggtaaaaat
    13201 tggctggcgc accgcatgaa ggaccaaaag aacgctcggc cggaagattt cgccccgatg
    13261 ctcgccactg agggttccgt ggccaaatac aaagctaaac aatgggcgtt cgagggtaaa
    13321 tgggatgggt accgagtcat tattgatgct gatcatgggc aactccagat ccgctcgcgg
    13381 accggccgcg aagtcacggg ggaatatcct cagttcaagg ctctcgctgc cgatctcgct
    13441 gagcaccatg tggtcctcga tggcgaggcg gttgcgctgg atgaatccgg tgtgccgagc
    13501 tttgggcaga tgcagaatcg cgcgcggagt acgcgggtgg aattttgggc gtttgatatc
    13561 ctgtggctgg atggccgctc actgctgcgg gccaagtatt cagatcgacg aaaaatcttg
    13621 gaagcgctgg ccgatggcgg aggcctgatc gttccggatc aactgccggg cgatggccca
    13681 gaagccatgg aacatgttcg gaagaagcgc tttgaaggtg tcgtcgccaa aaaatgggat
    13741 tccacgtatc agcccggtcg ccgcagcagc agctggatca aggataagat ctggaatact
    13801 caagaagttg tgatcggtgg gtggcgccag ggcgaagggg ggcgcagcag tggtatcggt
    13861 gccttggtct tgggtatccc aggccccgaa ggcttgcagt ttgtgggccg cgttggcacc
    13921 ggctttaccg aaaaggaatt gagcaagctg aaagatatgc tgaaaccgct gcataccgat
    13981 gaaagcccgt ttaacgcccc cctgcccaag gttgatgccc gcggcgtcac ctttgtccgc
    14041 ccggaattgg tcggcgaagt ccgctatagc gaacgcacca gtgatggccg cttgcgccag
    14101 cccagttggc gcggcttgcg ccctgataag acccccgatg aagtcgtctg ggaataatca
    14161 cacaaggagg aaaaaaaaat gcgcagtatc tggaaaggga gcattgcatt cggactcgta
    14221 aacgttccgg tcaaggttta ttccgcaacc gaagaccatg acattaaatt ccatcaagta
    14281 catgcgaagg ataatggacg gatccggtat aaacgggtgt gcgaagtttg cggagaggtg
    14341 gtcgaatatc gtgacatcaa taaagccttc gaatcggacg atggacaaat ggtagtcatc
    14401 accgatgagg acatcgcgac gctcccggag gagcgtagtc gcgagatcga agttgttgaa
    14461 tttattccag cagaacaact cgatccttta atgtacgata agtcgtactt cctggaaccg
    14521 gattccaagt cctcgaaatc ttatgttctc ctcgcgaaaa ccttggcaga gacagatcgg
    14581 attgcgattg ttcacttttc cctgcggaac aaaagccggc tcgcagccct gcgggtaaaa
    14641 gacttcagca agcgggatgt catgatgatt cacacactgc tgtggccaga cgaaattcgg
    14701 gaccccgact tcccaatcct ggataaagaa gtgcagatca agcctgctga gttaaagatg
    14761 gcaggccaag tcgtcgaatc gatgaccgat gatttcaaac ccgatctgta ccatgacgac
    14821 taccaagaac agttacggga gctggtacaa gcaaaactcg agggaggaga ggcttttagc
    14881 gttgaggagc aaccagctga gttagacgaa ggaacggaag acgtgtccga cttgctggca
    14941 aagttggaag cctccgtcaa agcacggaag ggaggtaaaa gtgattcgaa ggatgattcc
    15001 gacagtgagt ctgattctaa ggaaagcaaa tcggacagta aaccagccaa aaaggcaccg
    15061 gcgaagaaag cagcggctaa gaagtctacc gcaaagaaag cgcccgctaa aaaggctgct
    15121 gcgaagaaat cgtgaaccaa gtagtgaccc gcttcgtgat gcatggtgtt taaacttaat
    15181 taaataaaac gaaaggctca gtcgaaagac tgggcctttc gttttatctg ttgtttgtcg
    15241 gtgaacgctc tcctgagtag gac
//
