# Supplementary material for: Heterologous Cas9 and non-homologous end joining as a Potentially Organism-Agnostic Knockout (POAK) system in bacteria
Source: bioRxiv preprint, doi:10.1101/601971, version 2 (2021-10-06)
Supplement: Plasmid Sequences [file 601971_file03.zip › SuppFileA1/IP_295.gb]

LOCUS       IP_295                 15352 bp ds-DNA     circular     05-JAN-2019
DEFINITION  gpPOAKxylAw1.
ACCESSION   urn.local...2o-9z01nbi
KEYWORDS    .
SOURCE      
  ORGANISM  .
FEATURES             Location/Qualifiers
     misc_feature    complement(1..80)
                     /ApEinfo_revcolor="#b4abac"
                     /ApEinfo_fwdcolor="#b4abac"
                     /label="Backbone"
     misc_feature    complement(28..33)
                     /ApEinfo_revcolor="#ff9ccd"
                     /ApEinfo_fwdcolor="#ff9ccd"
                     /label="-35"
     terminator      complement(37..80)
                     /ApEinfo_revcolor="#84b0dc"
                     /ApEinfo_fwdcolor="#84b0dc"
                     /label="rrnB_T1_terminator"
     misc_feature    complement(81..88)
                     /ApEinfo_revcolor="#7ea7d8"
                     /ApEinfo_fwdcolor="#7ea7d8"
                     /label="PacI"
     misc_feature    complement(129..1085)
                     /ApEinfo_revcolor="#85dae9"
                     /ApEinfo_fwdcolor="#85dae9"
                     /label="Ku_MYCS2_pcc7002 optimized"
     misc_feature    complement(342..347)
                     /Recognition_pattern="GAAGAC(2/6)"
                     /annotation_group="GAAGAC"
                     /label="BbsI"
                     /note="Geneious type: restriction site"
     misc_feature    847..852
                     /Recognition_pattern="GCGATG(10/14)"
                     /annotation_group="GCGATG"
                     /label="BtgZI"
                     /note="Geneious type: restriction site"
     misc_feature    complement(1008..1013)
                     /Recognition_pattern="GAAGAC(2/6)"
                     /annotation_group="GAAGAC"
                     /label="BbsI"
                     /note="Geneious type: restriction site"
     misc_feature    complement(1086..1100)
                     /ApEinfo_revcolor="#ff0087"
                     /ApEinfo_fwdcolor="#ff0087"
                     /label="RBS"
     misc_feature    complement(1107..3395)
                     /ApEinfo_revcolor="#b1ff67"
                     /ApEinfo_fwdcolor="#b1ff67"
                     /label="LigD_MYCS2"
     misc_feature    complement(1589..1594)
                     /Recognition_pattern="GCGATG(10/14)"
                     /annotation_group="GCGATG"
                     /label="BtgZI"
                     /note="Geneious type: restriction site"
     misc_feature    complement(2303..2305)
                     /ApEinfo_revcolor="#d6b295"
                     /ApEinfo_fwdcolor="#d6b295"
                     /label="BsmBI site"
     misc_feature    complement(2327..2332)
                     /Recognition_pattern="ACCTGC(4/8)"
                     /annotation_group="ACCTGC"
                     /label="BspMI, BfuAI"
                     /note="Geneious type: restriction site"
     misc_feature    complement(2386..2397)
                     /ApEinfo_revcolor="#faac61"
                     /ApEinfo_fwdcolor="#faac61"
                     /label="BsmBI Site"
     misc_feature    complement(2692..2697)
                     /Recognition_pattern="GAAGAC(2/6)"
                     /annotation_group="GAAGAC"
                     /label="BbsI"
                     /note="Geneious type: restriction site"
     misc_feature    3264..3270
                     /Recognition_pattern="CACCTGC(4/8)"
                     /annotation_group="CACCTGC"
                     /label="AarI"
                     /note="Geneious type: restriction site"
     misc_feature    3265..3270
                     /Recognition_pattern="ACCTGC(4/8)"
                     /annotation_group="ACCTGC"
                     /label="BspMI, BfuAI"
                     /note="Geneious type: restriction site"
     misc_feature    complement(3396..3410)
                     /ApEinfo_revcolor="#ff0087"
                     /ApEinfo_fwdcolor="#ff0087"
                     /label="RBS"
     misc_feature    complement(3413..3490)
                     /ApEinfo_revcolor="#ffef86"
                     /ApEinfo_fwdcolor="#ffef86"
                     /label="tetA promoter element"
     misc_feature    3420..3426
                     /ApEinfo_revcolor="#b1ff67"
                     /ApEinfo_fwdcolor="#b1ff67"
                     /label="-35 Pr1"
     misc_feature    complement(3421..3441)
                     /ApEinfo_revcolor="#d6b295"
                     /ApEinfo_fwdcolor="#d6b295"
                     /label="O2"
     misc_feature    3439
                     /ApEinfo_revcolor="#d6b295"
                     /ApEinfo_fwdcolor="#d6b295"
                     /label="tetA tss"
     misc_feature    3441..3446
                     /ApEinfo_revcolor="#84b0dc"
                     /ApEinfo_fwdcolor="#84b0dc"
                     /label="-35 Pr2"
     misc_feature    3444..3449
                     /ApEinfo_revcolor="#85dae9"
                     /ApEinfo_fwdcolor="#85dae9"
                     /label="-10 Pr1"
     misc_feature    complement(3445..3450)
                     /ApEinfo_revcolor="#ffef86"
                     /ApEinfo_fwdcolor="#ffef86"
                     /label="-10 Pa"
     misc_feature    complement(3451..3469)
                     /ApEinfo_revcolor="#f8d3a9"
                     /ApEinfo_fwdcolor="#f8d3a9"
                     /label="O1"
     misc_feature    3464..3469
                     /ApEinfo_revcolor="#d59687"
                     /ApEinfo_fwdcolor="#d59687"
                     /label="-10 Pr2"
     misc_feature    complement(3468..3474)
                     /ApEinfo_revcolor="#85dae9"
                     /ApEinfo_fwdcolor="#85dae9"
                     /label="-35 Pa"
     misc_feature    3476
                     /ApEinfo_revcolor="#9eafd2"
                     /ApEinfo_fwdcolor="#9eafd2"
                     /label="tetR TSS"
     gene            3491..4117
                     /ApEinfo_revcolor="#ffef86"
                     /ApEinfo_fwdcolor="#ffef86"
                     /label="tetR"
     misc_feature    complement(3770..3775)
                     /Recognition_pattern="GCGATG(10/14)"
                     /annotation_group="GCGATG"
                     /label="BtgZI"
                     /note="Geneious type: restriction site"
     misc_feature    3774..3779
                     /Recognition_pattern="GCGATG(10/14)"
                     /annotation_group="GCGATG"
                     /label="BtgZI"
                     /note="Geneious type: restriction site"
     PCR_primer      3907..3931
                     /ApEinfo_revcolor="#85dae9"
                     /ApEinfo_fwdcolor="#85dae9"
                     /label="GCATTTTACTTTAGGTTGCGTATTG"
     source          4118..4684
                     /ApEinfo_revcolor="#b1ff67"
                     /ApEinfo_fwdcolor="#b1ff67"
     terminator      4138..4225
                     /ApEinfo_revcolor="#9eafd2"
                     /ApEinfo_fwdcolor="#9eafd2"
                     /label="rrnBT2 term"
     primer_bind     complement(4213..4235)
                     /Pair_Dimer_Tm="None"
                     /Product_Size=11075
                     /Mismatches=0
                     /Extension="CACCACAGCTCTTCG"
                     /created_by="primer3"
                     /annotation_group="1010511167457982922975-f841-4646-8186-d
                     5585775c092"
                     /%GC="47.8"
                     /Tm="63.0"
                     /Hairpin_Tm="45.3"
                     /Self_Dimer_Tm="17.6"
                     /Sequence="GCTAGCAGAGTTTGTAGAAACGC"
                     /label="IP_P_625"
     Junction        4234
                     /Reads_using=2
                     /Reads_supporting_discovery=2
                     /Junction_Type="Rearrangement (inversion)"
                     /Rearrangement_Distance=250
                     /Junction_Source="11118-"
                     /Junction_Destination="10868+"
                     /ID="junction 2"
                     /label="junction 2"
     Junction        4235
                     /Reads_using=2
                     /Reads_supporting_discovery=2
                     /Junction_Type="Rearrangement (inversion)"
                     /Rearrangement_Distance=250
                     /Junction_Source="11117+"
                     /Junction_Destination="10867-"
                     /ID="junction 1"
                     /label="junction 1"
     misc_feature    <4236..>4483
                     /Source="referenceToDocument: urn:local:.:1a-71ucs8c"
                     /label="enolase promoter (concatenated sequence 2)
                     (reversed)"
                     /note="Geneious type: Concatenated sequence"
     misc_feature    4236..4255
                     /created_by="primer3"
                     /%GC="50.0"
                     /Tm="58.4"
                     /Hairpin_Tm="None"
                     /Self_Dimer_Tm="None"
                     /Pair_Dimer_Tm="None"
                     /Sequence="AAACGTAACCTCCTCCTCGT"
                     /Product_Size=248
                     /annotation_group="1703314583716186a65d069-180f-49c5-8f08-
                     0d69dcbbd9f7enolase promoter (reversed)"
                     /Extension="CACCACAGCTCTTCGAGC"
                     /label="248 R"
                     /note="Geneious type: primer_bind_reverse"
     misc_feature    4236..4255
                     /Pair_Dimer_Tm="None"
                     /Product_Size=248
                     /Mismatches=0
                     /Extension="CACCACAGCTCTTCGAGC"
                     /created_by="primer3"
                     /annotation_group="2905217782194766de3379f-ad61-474f-9de7-
                     afc437461551"
                     /%GC="50.0"
                     /Tm="61.7"
                     /Hairpin_Tm="None"
                     /Self_Dimer_Tm="None"
                     /Sequence="AAACGTAACCTCCTCCTCGT"
                     /label="IP_P_622"
                     /note="Geneious type: primer_bind_reverse"
     source          <4236..>4483
                     /organism="Weissella confusa"
                     /mol_type="genomic DNA"
                     /strain="DSM 20196"
                     /isolation_source="fermented sausages"
                     /culture_collection="DSM:20196"
                     /db_xref="taxon:1583"
                     /collection_date=1969
     motif1          complement(4306..4334)
                     /Mismatches=4
                     /%_Identity="86.20689655172414"
                     /Motif="TTGACAN(17)TATAAT"
                     /annotation_group="Sig70: 139,781 <- 139,809"
                     /label="Sig70"
     motif1          4410..4438
                     /Mismatches=4
                     /%_Identity="86.20689655172414"
                     /Motif="TTGACAN(17)TATAAT"
                     /annotation_group="Sig70: 139,885 -> 139,913"
                     /label="Sig70"
     motif1          complement(4436..4464)
                     /Mismatches=4
                     /%_Identity="86.20689655172414"
                     /Motif="TTGACAN(17)TATAAT"
                     /annotation_group="Sig70: 139,911 <- 139,939"
                     /label="Sig70"
     primer_bind     complement(4455..4483)
                     /created_by="primer3"
                     /%GC="27.6"
                     /Tm="57.4"
                     /Hairpin_Tm="36.1"
                     /Self_Dimer_Tm="None"
                     /Pair_Dimer_Tm="None"
                     /Sequence="ACTTGTTTTAAAAGTATAGTTATCTGGGA"
                     /Product_Size=248
                     /annotation_group="170331402072391a6c83395-d92a-4cd7-9000-
                     e09b7d394042enolase promoter (reversed)"
                     /Extension="CACCACAGCTCTTCGCTC"
                     /label="1 F"
     misc_feature    4484..4505
                     /Pair_Dimer_Tm="None"
                     /Product_Size=11075
                     /Mismatches=0
                     /Extension="CACCACAGCTCTTCG"
                     /created_by="primer3"
                     /annotation_group="10105061849288564c171b-88c3-4f99-ac0a-8
                     324cfc5e03b"
                     /%GC="40.9"
                     /Tm="59.1"
                     /Hairpin_Tm="None"
                     /Self_Dimer_Tm="None"
                     /Sequence="GAGGAGGCAAAAATGGATAAGA"
                     /label="IP_P_624"
                     /note="Geneious type: primer_bind_reverse"
     Junction        4484
                     /Reads_using=2
                     /Reads_supporting_discovery=2
                     /Junction_Type="Rearrangement (inversion)"
                     /Rearrangement_Distance=250
                     /Junction_Source="10868-"
                     /Junction_Destination="11118+"
                     /ID="junction 2"
                     /label="junction 2"
     Junction        4485
                     /Reads_using=2
                     /Reads_supporting_discovery=2
                     /Junction_Type="Rearrangement (inversion)"
                     /Rearrangement_Distance=250
                     /Junction_Source="10867+"
                     /Junction_Destination="11117-"
                     /ID="junction 1"
                     /label="junction 1"
     CDS             4496..4684
                     /ApEinfo_revcolor="#ff9ccd"
                     /ApEinfo_fwdcolor="#ff9ccd"
                     /label="cas9"
     CDS             4685..8602
                     /ApEinfo_revcolor="#ff9ccd"
                     /ApEinfo_fwdcolor="#ff9ccd"
                     /label="cas9"
     source          4685..9026
                     /ApEinfo_revcolor="#b1ff67"
                     /ApEinfo_fwdcolor="#b1ff67"
     misc_feature    4820..4825
                     /Recognition_pattern="GAAGAC(2/6)"
                     /annotation_group="GAAGAC"
                     /label="BbsI"
                     /note="Geneious type: restriction site"
     misc_feature    complement(5573..5578)
                     /Recognition_pattern="ACCTGC(4/8)"
                     /annotation_group="ACCTGC"
                     /label="BspMI, BfuAI"
                     /note="Geneious type: restriction site"
     misc_feature    5766..5771
                     /Recognition_pattern="GAAGAC(2/6)"
                     /annotation_group="GAAGAC"
                     /label="BbsI"
                     /note="Geneious type: restriction site"
     misc_feature    5774..5779
                     /Recognition_pattern="GAAGAC(2/6)"
                     /annotation_group="GAAGAC"
                     /label="BbsI"
                     /note="Geneious type: restriction site"
     misc_feature    6611..6616
                     /Recognition_pattern="GAAGAC(2/6)"
                     /annotation_group="GAAGAC"
                     /label="BbsI"
                     /note="Geneious type: restriction site"
     misc_feature    8527..8551
                     /label="/ApEinfo_revcolor=#84b0dc
                     /ApEinfo_fwdcolor=#84b0dc"
     promoter        8607..8660
                     /ApEinfo_revcolor="#b4abac"
                     /ApEinfo_fwdcolor="#b4abac"
                     /label="tracrRNA promoter"
     precursor_RNA   8667..8755
                     /ApEinfo_revcolor="#75c6a9"
                     /ApEinfo_fwdcolor="#75c6a9"
                     /label="tracrRNA precursor"
     terminator      8734..8755
                     /ApEinfo_revcolor="#b4abac"
                     /ApEinfo_fwdcolor="#b4abac"
                     /label="tracrRNA terminator"
     terminator      complement(8786..8827)
                     /ApEinfo_revcolor="#9eafd2"
                     /ApEinfo_fwdcolor="#9eafd2"
     promoter        8884..8948
                     /ApEinfo_revcolor="#b4abac"
                     /ApEinfo_fwdcolor="#b4abac"
                     /label="J23100 promoter"
     misc_feature    8949..8968
                     /Original_Bases="GAGACCGACTGAGGTCTCA"
                     /label="GAGACCGACTGAGGTCTCA"
                     /note="Geneious type: Editing History Replacement"
     misc_RNA        complement(<8949..>8968)
                     /created_by="isaacnplant"
                     /Color="#33ffff"
                     /modified_by="isaacnplant"
                     /label="IP_P_1003"
     misc_RNA        <8949..8968
                     /created_by="isaacnplant"
                     /Color="#0077ee"
                     /modified_by="isaacnplant"
                     /label="IP_P_1002"
     misc_RNA        8949..8968
                     /created_by="isaacnplant"
                     /label="WC_xylose1"
     misc_feature    8969..9004
                     /ApEinfo_revcolor="#c6c9d1"
                     /ApEinfo_fwdcolor="#c6c9d1"
                     /label="repeat"
     misc_feature    9003..9008
                     /Recognition_pattern="ACCTGC(4/8)"
                     /annotation_group="ACCTGC"
                     /label="BspMI, BfuAI"
                     /note="Geneious type: restriction site"
     misc_feature    9031..9036
                     /Recognition_pattern="GCGATG(10/14)"
                     /annotation_group="GCGATG"
                     /label="BtgZI"
                     /note="Geneious type: restriction site"
     misc_feature    complement(9176..9183)
                     /ApEinfo_revcolor="#7ea7d8"
                     /ApEinfo_fwdcolor="#7ea7d8"
                     /label="NotI"
     misc_feature    9184..9233
                     /ApEinfo_revcolor="#b1ff67"
                     /ApEinfo_fwdcolor="#b1ff67"
                     /label="Homologous Recombination Cas9"
     misc_feature    9184..9233
                     /ApEinfo_revcolor="#b7e6d7"
                     /ApEinfo_fwdcolor="#b7e6d7"
                     /label="MCS"
     misc_feature    9184..9233
                     /ApEinfo_revcolor="#75c6a9"
                     /ApEinfo_fwdcolor="#75c6a9"
                     /label="MCS"
     misc_feature    9184..9225
                     /ApEinfo_revcolor="#85dae9"
                     /ApEinfo_fwdcolor="#85dae9"
                     /label="terminator"
     source          9234..15293
                     /ApEinfo_revcolor="#85dae9"
                     /ApEinfo_fwdcolor="#85dae9"
     Junction        9302^9303
                     /Reads_using=3
                     /Reads_supporting_discovery=3
                     /Junction_Type="Insertion"
                     /Insertion_Size=3
                     /Insertion="ACA"
                     /ID="junction 1"
                     /label="ACA"
     CDS             9563..10300
                     /ApEinfo_revcolor="#b1ff67"
                     /ApEinfo_fwdcolor="#b1ff67"
                     /label="ErR frame 2"
     CDS             10421..10891
                     /ApEinfo_revcolor="#d59687"
                     /ApEinfo_fwdcolor="#d59687"
                     /label="Rep1"
     misc_feature    complement(10537..10542)
                     /Recognition_pattern="CGTCTC(1/5)"
                     /annotation_group="CGTCTC"
                     /label="BsmBI"
                     /note="Geneious type: restriction site"
     misc_feature    11394..11399
                     /Recognition_pattern="GAAGAC(2/6)"
                     /annotation_group="GAAGAC"
                     /label="BbsI"
                     /note="Geneious type: restriction site"
     CDS             11884..13374
                     /ApEinfo_revcolor="#b7e6d7"
                     /ApEinfo_fwdcolor="#b7e6d7"
                     /label="Rep2"
     misc_feature    13031..13036
                     /Recognition_pattern="GCGATG(10/14)"
                     /annotation_group="GCGATG"
                     /label="BtgZI"
                     /note="Geneious type: restriction site"
     gene            complement(13868..14083)
                     /ApEinfo_revcolor="#9eafd2"
                     /ApEinfo_fwdcolor="#9eafd2"
                     /label="CAT/CamR (659 - 444)"
     misc_feature    14188..14193
                     /Recognition_pattern="CGTCTC(1/5)"
                     /annotation_group="CGTCTC"
                     /label="BsmBI"
                     /note="Geneious type: restriction site"
     rep_origin      14445..15284
                     /ApEinfo_revcolor="#c6c9d1"
                     /ApEinfo_fwdcolor="#c6c9d1"
                     /label="p15A_origin"
     source          15294..15352
                     /ApEinfo_revcolor="#85dae9"
                     /ApEinfo_fwdcolor="#85dae9"
ORIGIN      
        1 gtcctactca ggagagcgtt caccgacaaa caacagataa aacgaaaggc ccagtctttc
       61 gactgagcct ttcgttttat ttaattaagt ttaaacacca tgcatcacga agcgggtcac
      121 tacttggttc acgatttctt cgcagcagcc tttttagcgg gcgctttctt tgcggtagac
      181 ttcttagccg ctgctttctt cgccggtgcc tttttggctg gtttactgtc cgatttgctt
      241 tccttagaat cagactcact gtcggaatca tccttcgaat cacttttacc tcccttccgt
      301 gctttgacgg aggcttccaa ctttgccagc aagtcggaca cgtcttccgt tccttcgtct
      361 aactcagctg gttgctcctc aacgctaaaa gcctctcctc cctcgagttt tgcttgtacc
      421 agctcccgta actgttcttg gtagtcgtca tggtacagat cgggtttgaa atcatcggtc
      481 atcgattcga cgacttggcc tgccatcttt aactcagcag gcttgatctg cacttcttta
      541 tccaggattg ggaagtcggg gtcccgaatt tcgtctggcc acagcagtgt gtgaatcatc
      601 atgacatccc gcttgctgaa gtcttttacc cgcagggctg cgagccggct tttgttccgc
      661 agggaaaagt gaacaatcgc aatccgatct gtctctgcca aggttttcgc gaggagaaca
      721 taagatttcg aggacttgga atccggttcc aggaagtacg acttatcgta cattaaagga
      781 tcgagttgtt ctgctggaat aaattcaaca acttcgatct cgcgactacg ctcctccggg
      841 agcgtcgcga tgtcctcatc ggtgatgact accatttgtc catcgtccga ttcgaaggct
      901 ttattgatgt cacgatattc gaccacctct ccgcaaactt cgcacacccg tttataccgg
      961 atccgtccat tatccttcgc atgtacttga tggaatttaa tgtcatggtc ttcggttgcg
     1021 gaataaacct tgaccggaac gtttacgagt ccgaatgcaa tgctcccttt ccagatactg
     1081 cgcatttttt tttcctcctt gtgtgattat tcccagacga cttcatcggg ggtcttatca
     1141 gggcgcaagc cgcgccaact gggctggcgc aagcggccat cactggtgcg ttcgctatag
     1201 cggacttcgc cgaccaattc cgggcggaca aaggtgacgc cgcgggcatc aaccttgggc
     1261 aggggggcgt taaacgggct ttcatcggta tgcagcggtt tcagcatatc tttcagcttg
     1321 ctcaattcct tttcggtaaa gccggtgcca acgcggccca caaactgcaa gccttcgggg
     1381 cctgggatac ccaagaccaa ggcaccgata ccactgctgc gccccccttc gccctggcgc
     1441 cacccaccga tcacaacttc ttgagtattc cagatcttat ccttgatcca gctgctgctg
     1501 cggcgaccgg gctgatacgt ggaatcccat tttttggcga cgacaccttc aaagcgcttc
     1561 ttccgaacat gttccatggc ttctgggcca tcgcccggca gttgatccgg aacgatcagg
     1621 cctccgccat cggccagcgc ttccaagatt tttcgtcgat ctgaatactt ggcccgcagc
     1681 agtgagcggc catccagcca caggatatca aacgcccaaa attccacccg cgtactccgc
     1741 gcgcgattct gcatctgccc aaagctcggc acaccggatt catccagcgc aaccgcctcg
     1801 ccatcgagga ccacatggtg ctcagcgaga tcggcagcga gagccttgaa ctgaggatat
     1861 tcccccgtga cttcgcggcc ggtccgcgag cggatctgga gttgcccatg atcagcatca
     1921 ataatgactc ggtacccatc ccatttaccc tcgaacgccc attgtttagc tttgtatttg
     1981 gccacggaac cctcagtggc gagcatcggg gcgaaatctt ccggccgagc gttcttttgg
     2041 tccttcatgc ggtgcgccag ccaattttta cccttagttt gaatgagagc gtaacgaccg
     2101 tccaccttct cgccatgcaa ggtcacaatg atttcgccgt gcgagtcatc tgggttatcc
     2161 agttcttccg gcacccggaa tttctcagtt tcgtaagaac cactgtccca aataaccatg
     2221 tctccggcgc catactcgcc tttggggatc gagccatgaa atgctaaata ctcgatgggg
     2281 tgatcttcgg tgtgcaccgc gagtcggttt tcggcagtgg tttcgggcag gttcttaggg
     2341 accgcgaaag acacgagcac accgtcgcgt tccaggcgga gatcgtagtg gagtcgacgt
     2401 gcatggtgtt cttgaatgac gaatttgtcg ttatttccgg ttttagggat ctccttagga
     2461 acgggctctg gggtcttgga agcgtcacgc atagaacggt aagtagtcag tttgtccgca
     2521 ataggtgcgt ccgcatcaag cggggccaag aggtcaccat actcatctaa ccggtccaaa
     2581 acctcgtcaa agcgcagatg acgaagttcg gggtctgcaa tttcatccca ggttcgggga
     2641 gctgccaccg tcgggtggtc gcggcctcga agggagtaag gcgcaatcgt cgtcttcgct
     2701 gcattgttct gactccagtc gaggaacacc tttccggcac gcagtgattt cgtcatggtt
     2761 gcagtaacca gttttggcat tgcctgttct aactgttgag caacccgccg tgccagcacc
     2821 gaggcgccgc ggctgctgat cggctcagcc aacggtacgt ataggtggag ccctttcgag
     2881 cccgacgtta gcgggtatgt ttctaaatcg agatcggtca taagcgcgcg gacttcgtga
     2941 gctatctcgc atagttgcgt catcgttacc ccctcacctg gatctaggtc gaacacaatc
     3001 cgggtagctg gtccctgatc gccatcctcg aagcgccatt gcggtacatg tacctcaagc
     3061 gaggcttgtt gtgccaccca ggctaacccc tccctcgtat tgataatggg gtacgttgtt
     3121 gtgccagatt tatgtgtaat actcccccgt tccaaccaac ttggtgccga tgaagccagt
     3181 tgtttctcaa agaacgcctc ctccgcgact ccatttggcc aacgttttcg tgtaacggga
     3241 cgtccggcaa tatgaggcac catcacctgc gcaatgctca aatagtaatc aaaaacctcg
     3301 gccttagtcg ttcctgtagc aggatatagg actttgtcgg ggttggttag tcggacgcgc
     3361 tcgtatcgct ccatacccca ggggtgtcta gccatttttt tttcctcctt gattcacttt
     3421 tctctatcac tgatagggag tggtaaaata actctatcaa tgatagagtg tcaacaaaaa
     3481 ttaggaatta atgatgtcta gattagataa aagtaaagtg attaacagcg cattagagct
     3541 gcttaatgag gtcggaatcg aaggtttaac aacccgtaaa ctcgcccaga agctaggtgt
     3601 agagcagcct acattgtatt ggcatgtaaa aaataagcgg gctttgctcg acgccttagc
     3661 cattgagatg ttagataggc accatactca cttttgccct ttagaagggg aaagctggca
     3721 agatttttta cgtaataacg ctaaaagttt tagatgtgct ttactaagtc atcgcgatgg
     3781 agcaaaagta catttaggta cacggcctac agaaaaacag tatgaaactc tcgaaaatca
     3841 attagccttt ttatgccaac aaggtttttc actagagaat gcattatatg cactcagcgc
     3901 tgtggggcat tttactttag gttgcgtatt ggaagatcaa gagcatcaag tcgctaaaga
     3961 agaaagggaa acacctacta ctgatagtat gccgccatta ttacgacaag ctatcgaatt
     4021 atttgatcac caaggtgcag agccagcctt cttattcggc cttgaattga tcatatgcgg
     4081 attagaaaaa caacttaaat gtgaaagtgg gtcttaagga agcaacggcc cggagggtgg
     4141 cgggcaggac gcccgccata aactgccagg catcaaatta agcagaaggc catcctgacg
     4201 gatggccttt ttgcgtttct acaaactctg ctagcaaacg taacctcctc ctcgttggtc
     4261 tgcttatgtt gtttatatat ataagtctac acaacattgc atgacataac agtcggggat
     4321 gtaacaaacg taaaacggaa tagttgcttc agagtaacga taagcgtttc acagacggtt
     4381 caaacaaaaa gcaagaaagc cgattaaatg caacataacg tgtgaattat gttacaatat
     4441 atgacaaggg atattcccag ataactatac ttttaaaaca agtgaggagg caaaaatgga
     4501 taagaaatac tcaataggct tagatatcgg cacaaatagc gtcggatggg cggtgatcac
     4561 tgatgaatat aaggttccgt ctaaaaagtt caaggttctg ggaaatacag accgccacag
     4621 tatcaaaaaa aatcttatag gggctctttt atttgacagt ggagagacag cggaagcgac
     4681 tcgactcaaa cggacagctc gtagaaggta tacacgtcgg aagaatcgta tttgttatct
     4741 acaggagatt ttttcaaatg agatggcgaa agtagatgat agtttctttc atcgacttga
     4801 agagtctttt ttggtggaag aagacaagaa gcatgaacgt catcctattt ttggaaatat
     4861 agtagatgaa gttgcttatc atgagaaata tccaactatc tatcatctgc gaaaaaaatt
     4921 ggtagattct actgataaag cggatttgcg cttaatctat ttggccttag cgcatatgat
     4981 taagtttcgt ggtcattttt tgattgaggg agatttaaat cctgataata gtgatgtgga
     5041 caaactattt atccagttgg tacaaaccta caatcaatta tttgaagaaa accctattaa
     5101 cgcaagtgga gtagatgcta aagcgattct ttctgcacga ttgagtaaat caagacgatt
     5161 agaaaatctc attgctcagc tccccggtga gaagaaaaat ggcttatttg ggaatctcat
     5221 tgctttgtca ttgggtttga cccctaattt taaatcaaat tttgatttgg cagaagatgc
     5281 taaattacag ctttcaaaag atacttacga tgatgattta gataatttat tggcgcaaat
     5341 tggagatcaa tatgctgatt tgtttttggc agctaagaat ttatcagatg ctattttact
     5401 ttcagatatc ctaagagtaa atactgaaat aactaaggct cccctatcag cttcaatgat
     5461 taaacgctac gatgaacatc atcaagactt gactctttta aaagctttag ttcgacaaca
     5521 acttccagaa aagtataaag aaatcttttt tgatcaatca aaaaacggat atgcaggtta
     5581 tattgatggg ggagctagcc aagaagaatt ttataaattt atcaaaccaa ttttagaaaa
     5641 aatggatggt actgaggaat tattggtgaa actaaatcgt gaagatttgc tgcgcaagca
     5701 acggaccttt gacaacggct ctattcccca tcaaattcac ttgggtgagc tgcatgctat
     5761 tttgagaaga caagaagact tttatccatt tttaaaagac aatcgtgaga agattgaaaa
     5821 aatcttgact tttcgaattc cttattatgt tggtccattg gcgcgtggca atagtcgttt
     5881 tgcatggatg actcggaagt ctgaagaaac aattacccca tggaattttg aagaagttgt
     5941 cgataaaggt gcttcagctc aatcatttat tgaacgcatg acaaactttg ataaaaatct
     6001 tccaaatgaa aaagtactac caaaacatag tttgctttat gagtatttta cggtttataa
     6061 cgaattgaca aaggtcaaat atgttactga aggaatgcga aaaccagcat ttctttcagg
     6121 tgaacagaag aaagccattg ttgatttact cttcaaaaca aatcgaaaag taaccgttaa
     6181 gcaattaaaa gaagattatt tcaaaaaaat agaatgtttt gatagtgttg aaatttcagg
     6241 agttgaagat agatttaatg cttcattagg tacctaccat gatttgctaa aaattattaa
     6301 agataaagat tttttggata atgaagaaaa tgaagatatc ttagaggata ttgttttaac
     6361 attgacctta tttgaagata gggagatgat tgaggaaaga cttaaaacat atgctcacct
     6421 ctttgatgat aaggtgatga aacagcttaa acgtcgccgt tatactggtt ggggacgttt
     6481 gtctcgaaaa ttgattaatg gtattaggga taagcaatct ggcaaaacaa tattagattt
     6541 tttgaaatca gatggttttg ccaatcgcaa ttttatgcag ctgatccatg atgatagttt
     6601 gacatttaaa gaagacattc aaaaagcaca agtgtctgga caaggcgata gtttacatga
     6661 acatattgca aatttagctg gtagccctgc tattaaaaaa ggtattttac agactgtaaa
     6721 agttgttgat gaattggtca aagtaatggg gcggcataag ccagaaaata tcgttattga
     6781 aatggcacgt gaaaatcaga caactcaaaa gggccagaaa aattcgcgag agcgtatgaa
     6841 acgaatcgaa gaaggtatca aagaattagg aagtcagatt cttaaagagc atcctgttga
     6901 aaatactcaa ttgcaaaatg aaaagctcta tctctattat ctccaaaatg gaagagacat
     6961 gtatgtggac caagaattag atattaatcg tttaagtgat tatgatgtcg atcacattgt
     7021 tccacaaagt ttccttaaag acgattcaat agacaataag gtcttaacgc gttctgataa
     7081 aaatcgtggt aaatcggata acgttccaag tgaagaagta gtcaaaaaga tgaaaaacta
     7141 ttggagacaa cttctaaacg ccaagttaat cactcaacgt aagtttgata atttaacgaa
     7201 agctgaacgt ggaggtttga gtgaacttga taaagctggt tttatcaaac gccaattggt
     7261 tgaaactcgc caaatcacta agcatgtggc acaaattttg gatagtcgca tgaatactaa
     7321 atacgatgaa aatgataaac ttattcgaga ggttaaagtg attaccttaa aatctaaatt
     7381 agtttctgac ttccgaaaag atttccaatt ctataaagta cgtgagatta acaattacca
     7441 tcatgcccat gatgcgtatc taaatgccgt cgttggaact gctttgatta agaaatatcc
     7501 aaaacttgaa tcggagtttg tctatggtga ttataaagtt tatgatgttc gtaaaatgat
     7561 tgctaagtct gagcaagaaa taggcaaagc aaccgcaaaa tatttctttt actctaatat
     7621 catgaacttc ttcaaaacag aaattacact tgcaaatgga gagattcgca aacgccctct
     7681 aatcgaaact aatggggaaa ctggagaaat tgtctgggat aaagggcgag attttgccac
     7741 agtgcgcaaa gtattgtcca tgccccaagt caatattgtc aagaaaacag aagtacagac
     7801 aggcggattc tccaaggagt caattttacc aaaaagaaat tcggacaagc ttattgctcg
     7861 taaaaaagac tgggatccaa aaaaatatgg tggttttgat agtccaacgg tagcttattc
     7921 agtcctagtg gttgctaagg tggaaaaagg gaaatcgaag aagttaaaat ccgttaaaga
     7981 gttactaggg atcacaatta tggaaagaag ttcctttgaa aaaaatccga ttgacttttt
     8041 agaagctaaa ggatataagg aagttaaaaa agacttaatc attaaactac ctaaatatag
     8101 tctttttgag ttagaaaacg gtcgtaaacg gatgctggct agtgccggag aattacaaaa
     8161 aggaaatgag ctggctctgc caagcaaata tgtgaatttt ttatatttag ctagtcatta
     8221 tgaaaagttg aagggtagtc cagaagataa cgaacaaaaa caattgtttg tggagcagca
     8281 taagcattat ttagatgaga ttattgagca aatcagtgaa ttttctaagc gtgttatttt
     8341 agcagatgcc aatttagata aagttcttag tgcatataac aaacatagag acaaaccaat
     8401 acgtgaacaa gcagaaaata ttattcattt atttacgttg acgaatcttg gagctcccgc
     8461 tgcttttaaa tattttgata caacaattga tcgtaaacga tatacgtcta caaaagaagt
     8521 tttagatgcc actcttatcc atcaatccat cactggtctt tatgaaacac gcattgattt
     8581 gagtcagcta ggaggtgact gaccggctga taaatttctt tgaatttctc cttgattatt
     8641 tgttataaaa gttataaaat aatcttgttg gaaccattca aaacagcata gcaagttaaa
     8701 ataaggctag tccgttatca acttgaaaaa gtggcaccga gtcggtgctt tttttgatac
     8761 ttctattcta ctctgactgc aaaccaaaaa aacaagcgct ttcaaaacgc ttgttttatc
     8821 atttttaggg aaattaatct cttaatcctt ttatcattct acatttaggc gctgccatct
     8881 tgggacaatg aaaacgttag tcatggcgcg ccttgacggc tagctcagtc ctaggtacag
     8941 tgctagctcc taaggtagaa tttatcgggt tttagagcta tgctgttttg aatggtccca
     9001 aaacctgcag acaagcccgg ccggcctaag gcgatgcccc ctcgacctcg atcagggagg
     9061 cgttcaggac gactcacaaa gaaagccggg caatgcccgg ctttttccac gcctcctggg
     9121 ctgacttcag gtgctacatt tgaagagata aattgcactg aaatctagag cggttgcggc
     9181 cgcaaaaaaa caagcgcttt caaaacgctt gttttatcat ttttagggaa attatgtgat
     9241 ccgtagcggt tttcaaaatt tgcaaccagg aatgaattac tatccctttt atcaagaagc
     9301 gcaaaagaaa aacgaaatga tacaccaatc agtgcaaaaa aagatataat gggagataag
     9361 acggttcgtg ttcgtgctga cttgcaccat atcataaaaa tcgaaacagc aaagaatggc
     9421 ggaaacgtaa aagaagttat ggaaataaga cttagaagca aacttaagag tgtgttgata
     9481 gtgcagtatc ttaaaatttt gtataatagg aattgaagtt aaattagatg ctaaaaattt
     9541 gtaattaaga aggagtgatt acatgaacaa aaatataaaa tattctcaaa actttttaac
     9601 gagtgaaaaa gtactcaacc aaataataaa acaattgaat ttaaaagaaa ccgataccgt
     9661 ttacgaaatt ggaacaggta aagggcattt aacgacgaaa ctggctaaaa taagtaaaca
     9721 ggtaacgtct attgaattag acagtcatct attcaactta tcgtcagaaa aattaaaact
     9781 gaatactcgt gtcactttaa ttcaccaaga tattctacag tttcaattcc ctaacaaaca
     9841 gaggtataaa attgttggga gtattcctta ccatttaagc acacaaatta ttaaaaaagt
     9901 ggtttttgaa agccatgcgt ctgacatcta tctgattgtt gaagaaggat tctacaagcg
     9961 taccttggat attcaccgaa cactagggtt gctcttgcac actcaagtct cgattcagca
    10021 attgcttaag ctgccagcgg aatgctttca tcctaaacca aaagtaaaca gtgtcttaat
    10081 aaaacttacc cgccatacca cagatgttcc agataaatat tggaagctat atacgtactt
    10141 tgtttcaaaa tgggtcaatc gagaatatcg tcaactgttt actaaaaatc agtttcatca
    10201 agcaatgaaa cacgccaaag taaacaattt aagtaccgtt acttatgagc aagtattgtc
    10261 tatttttaat agttatctat tatttaacgg gaggaaataa ttctatgagt cgcttttgta
    10321 aatttggaaa gttacacgtt actaaaggga atgtagataa attattaggt atactactga
    10381 cagcttccaa ggagctaaag aggtccctag cgctcttatc atggggaagc tcggatcata
    10441 tgcaagacaa aataaactcg caacagcact tggagaaatg ggacgaatcg agaaaaccct
    10501 ctttacgctg gattacatat ctaataaagc cgtaaggaga cgggttcaaa aaggtttaaa
    10561 taaaggagaa gcaatcaatg cattagctag aactatattt tttggacaac gtggagaatt
    10621 tagagaacgt gctctccaag accagttaca aagagctagt gcactaaaca taattattaa
    10681 cgctataagt gtgtggaaca ctgtatatat ggaaaaagcc gtagaagaat taaaagcaag
    10741 aggagaattt agagaagatt taatgccata tgcgtggccg ttaggatggg aacatatcaa
    10801 ttttcttgga gaatacaaat ttgaaggatt acatgacact gggcaaatga atttacgtcc
    10861 tttacgtata aaagagccgt tttattctta atataacggc tctttttata gaaaaaatcc
    10921 ttagcgtggt ttttttccga aatgctggcg gtaccccaag aattagaaat gagtagatca
    10981 aattattcac gaatagaatc aggaaaatca gatccaacca taaaaacact agaacaaatt
    11041 gcaaagttaa ctaactcaac gctagtagtg gatttaatcc caaatgagcc aacagaacca
    11101 gagccagaaa cagaatcaga acaagtaaca ttggatttag aaatggaaga agaaaaaagc
    11161 aatgacttcg tgtgaataat gcacgaaatc gttgcttatt tttttttaaa agcggtatac
    11221 tagatataac gaaacaacga actgaataga aacgaaaaaa gagccatgac acatttataa
    11281 aatgtttgac gacattttat aaatgcatag cccgataaga ttgccaaacc aacgcttatc
    11341 agttagtcag atgaactctt ccctcgtaag aagttattta attaactttg tttgaagacg
    11401 gtatataacc gtactatcat tatataggga aatcagagag ttttcaagta tctaagctac
    11461 tgaatttaag aattgttaag caatcaatcg gaaatcgttt gattgctttt tttgtattca
    11521 tttatagaag gtggagtttg tatgaatcat gatgaatgta aaacttatat aaaaaatagt
    11581 ttattggaga taagaaaatt agcaaatatc tatacactag aaacgtttaa gaaagagtta
    11641 gaaaagagaa atatctactt agaaacaaaa tcagataagt atttttcttc ggagggggaa
    11701 gattatatat ataagttaat agaaaataac aaaataattt attcgattag tggaaaaaaa
    11761 ttgacttata aaggaaaaaa atctttttca aaacatgcaa tattgaaaca gttgaatgaa
    11821 aaagcaaacc aagttaatta aacaacctat tttataggat ttataggaaa ggagaacagc
    11881 tgaatgaata tcccttttgt tgtagaaact gtgcttcatg acggcttgtt aaagtacaaa
    11941 tttaaaaata gtaaaattcg ctcaatcact accaagccag gtaaaagcaa aggggctatt
    12001 tttgcgtatc gctcaaaatc aagcatgatt ggcggtcgtg gtgttgttct gacttccgag
    12061 gaagcgattc aagaaaatca agatacattt acacattgga cacccaacgt ttatcgttat
    12121 ggaacgtatg cagacgaaaa ccgttcatac acgaaaggac attctgaaaa caatttaaga
    12181 caaatcaata ccttctttat tgattttgat attcacacgg caaaagaaac tatttcagca
    12241 agcgatattt taacaaccgc tattgattta ggttttatgc ctactatgat tatcaaatct
    12301 gataaaggtt atcaagcata ttttgtttta gaaacgccag tctatgtgac ttcaaaatca
    12361 gaatttaaat ctgtcaaagc agccaaaata atttcgcaaa atatccgaga atattttgga
    12421 aagtctttgc cagttgatct aacgtgtaat cattttggta ttgctcgcat accaagaacg
    12481 gacaatgtag aattttttga tcctaattac cgttattctt tcaaagaatg gcaagattgg
    12541 tctttcaaac aaacagataa taagggcttt actcgttcaa gtctaacggt tttaagcggt
    12601 acagaaggca aaaaacaagt agatgaaccc tggtttaatc tcttattgca cgaaacgaaa
    12661 ttttcaggag aaaagggttt aatagggcgt aataacgtca tgtttaccct ctctttagcc
    12721 tactttagtt caggctattc aatcgaaacg tgcgaatata atatgtttga gtttaataat
    12781 cgattagatc aacccttaga agaaaaagaa gtaatcaaaa ttgttagaag tgcctattca
    12841 gaaaactatc aaggggctaa tagggaatac attaccattc tttgcaaagc ttgggtatca
    12901 agtgatttaa ccagtaaaga tttatttgtc cgtcaagggt ggtttaaatt caagaaaaaa
    12961 agaagcgaac gtcaacgtgt tcatttgtca gaatggaaag aagatttaat ggcttatatt
    13021 agcgaaaaaa gcgatgtata caagccttat ttagtgacga ccaaaaaaga gattagagaa
    13081 gtgctaggca ttcctgaacg gacattagat aaattgctga aggtactgaa ggcgaatcag
    13141 gaaattttct ttaagattaa accaggaaga aatggtggca ttcaacttgc tagtgttaaa
    13201 tcattgttgc tatcgatcat taaagtaaaa aaagaagaaa aagaaagcta tataaaggcg
    13261 ctgacaaatt cttttgactt agagcataca ttcattcaag agactttaaa caagctagca
    13321 gaacgcccta aaacggacac acaactcgat ttgtttagct atgatacagg ctgaaaataa
    13381 aacccgcact atgccattac atttatatct atgatacgtg tttgtttttt ctttgctgtt
    13441 tagcgaatga ttagcagaaa tatacagagt aagattttaa ttaattatta gggggagaag
    13501 gagagagtag cccgaaaact tttagttggc ttggactgaa cgaagtgagg gaaaggctac
    13561 taaaacgtcg aggggcagtg agagcgaagc gaacacttga ttttttaatt ttctatcttt
    13621 tataggtcat tagagtatac ttatttgtcc tataaactat ttagcagcat aatagattta
    13681 ttgaataggt catttaagtt gagcatatta gaggaggaaa atcttggaga aatatttgaa
    13741 gaacccgatt acatggattg gattagttct tgtggttacg tggtttttaa ctaaaagtag
    13801 tgaatttttg atttttggtg tgtgtgtctt gttgttagta tttgctagtc aaagtgatta
    13861 aatagaattc cggatgagca ttcatcaggc gggcaagaat gtgaataaag gccggataaa
    13921 acttgtgctt atttttcttt acggtcttta aaaaggccgt aatatccagc tgaacggtct
    13981 ggttataggt acattgagca actgactgaa atgcctcaaa atgttcttta cgatgccatt
    14041 gggatatatc aacggtggta tatccagtga tttttttctc cattttagct tccttagctc
    14101 ctgaaaatct cgataactca aaaaatacgc ccggtagtga tcttatttca ttatggtgaa
    14161 agttggaacc tcttacgtgc cgatcaacgt ctcattttcg ccaaaagttg gcccagggct
    14221 tcccggtatc aacagggaca ccaggattta tttattctgc gaagtgatct tccgtcacag
    14281 gtatttattc ggcgcaaagt gcgtcgggtg atgctgccaa cttactgatt tagtgtatga
    14341 tggtgttttt gaggtgctcc agtggcttct gtttctatca gctgtccctc ctgttcagct
    14401 actgacgggg tggtgcgtaa cggcaaaagc accgccggac atcagcgcta gcggagtgta
    14461 tactggctta ctatgttggc actgatgagg gtgtcagtga agtgcttcat gtggcaggag
    14521 aaaaaaggct gcaccggtgc gtcagcagaa tatgtgatac aggatatatt ccgcttcctc
    14581 gctcactgac tcgctacgct cggtcgttcg actgcggcga gcggaaatgg cttacgaacg
    14641 gggcggagat ttcctggaag atgccaggaa gatacttaac agggaagtga gagggccgcg
    14701 gcaaagccgt ttttccatag gctccgcccc cctgacaagc atcacgaaat ctgacgctca
    14761 aatcagtggt ggcgaaaccc gacaggacta taaagatacc aggcgtttcc ccctggcggc
    14821 tccctcgtgc gctctcctgt tcctgccttt cggtttaccg gtgtcattcc gctgttatgg
    14881 ccgcgtttgt ctcattccac gcctgacact cagttccggg taggcagttc gctccaagct
    14941 ggactgtatg cacgaacccc ccgttcagtc cgaccgctgc gccttatccg gtaactatcg
    15001 tcttgagtcc aacccggaaa gacatgcaaa agcaccactg gcagcagcca ctggtaattg
    15061 atttagagga gttagtcttg aagtcatgcg ccggttaagg ctaaactgaa aggacaagtt
    15121 ttggtgactg cgctcctcca agccagttac ctcggttcaa agagttggta gctcagagaa
    15181 ccttcgaaaa accgccctgc aaggcggttt tttcgttttc agagcaagag attacgcgca
    15241 gaccaaaacg atctcaagaa gatcatctta ttaatcagat aaaatatttc tagccaatac
    15301 gcaaaccgcc tctccccgcg cgttggccga ttcattaatg cagctggcac ga
//
