# Supplementary material for: Heterologous Cas9 and non-homologous end joining as a Potentially Organism-Agnostic Knockout (POAK) system in bacteria
Source: bioRxiv preprint, doi:10.1101/601971, version 2 (2021-10-06)
Supplement: Plasmid Sequences [file 601971_file03.zip › SuppFileA1/IP_309.gb]

LOCUS       IP_309                 11521 bp    DNA     circular UNA 05-JAN-2019
DEFINITION  gnPOAKxylAe1.
ACCESSION   urn.local...3t-9z01nbr
VERSION     urn.local...3t-9z01nbr
KEYWORDS    .
SOURCE       (101knR)
  ORGANISM  .
FEATURES             Location/Qualifiers
     misc_feature    complement(<1..1069)
                     /Source="referenceToDocument: urn:local:.:2ok-7bybcv9"
                     /label="KnR (concatenated sequence 2)"
                     /note="Geneious type: Concatenated sequence"
     misc_feature    1..22
                     /Sequence="TTGCTCACATGTTCTTTCCTGC"
                     /Hairpin_Tm="None"
                     /Tm="59.7"
                     /Self_Dimer_Tm="None"
                     /%GC="45.5"
                     /Pair_Dimer_Tm="None"
                     /Product_Size=2503
                     /Extension="CACCACAGCTCTTCGACA"
                     /modified_by="isaacnplant"
                     /label="IP_P_736"
                     /note="Geneious type: primer_bind_reverse"
     misc_feature    3..1065
                     /Original_Bases="ATTTGCCGACTACCTTGGTGATCTCGCCTTTCACGTAGTGG
                     ACAAATTCTTCCAACTGATCTGCGCGCGAGGCCAAGCGATCTTCTTCTTGTCCAAGAT
                     AAGCCTGTCTAGCTTCAAGTATGACGGGCTGATACTGGGCCGGCAGGCGCTCCATTGC
                     CCAGTCGGCAGCGACATCCTTCGGCGCGATTTTGCCGGTTACTGCGCTGTACCAAATG
                     CGGGACAACGTAAGCACTACATTTCGCTCATCGCCAGCCCAGTCGGGCGGCGAGTTCC
                     ATAGCGTTAAGGTTTCATTTAGCGCCTCAAATAGATCCTGTTCAGGAACCGGATCAAA
                     GAGTTCCTCCGCCGCTGGACCTACCAAGGCAACGCTATGTTCTCTTGCTTTTGTCAGC
                     AAGATAGCCAGATCAATGTCGATCGTGGCTGGCTCGAAGATACCTGCAAGAATGTCAT
                     TGCGCTGCCATTCTCCAAATTGCAGTTCGCGCTTAGCTGGATAACGCCACGGAATGAT
                     GTCGTCGTGCACAACAATGGTGACTTCTACAGCGCGGAGAATCTCGCTCTCTCCAGGG
                     GAAGCCGAAGTTTCCAAAAGGTCGTTGATCAAAGCTCGCCGCGTTGTTTCATCAAGCC
                     TTACGGTCACCGTAACCAGCAAATCAATATCACTGTGTGGCTTCAGGCCGCCATCCAC
                     TGCGGAGCCGTACAAATGTACGGCCAGCAACGTCGGTTCGAGATGGCGCTCGATGACG
                     CCAACTACCTCTGATAGTTGAGTCGATACTTCGGCGATCACCGCTTCCCTCATACTCT
                     TCCTTTTTCAATATTATTGAAGCATTTAT"
                     /label="ATTTGCCGACTACCTTGGTGATCTCGCCTTTCACGTAGTGGACAAATTCT
                     TCCAACTGATCTGCGCGCGAGGCCAAGCGATCTTCTTCTTGTCCAAGATAAGCCTGTC
                     TAGCTTCAAGTATGACGGGCTGATACTGGGCCGGCAGGCGCTCCATTGCCCAGTCGGC
                     AGCGACATCCTTCGGCGCGATTTTGCCGGTTACTGCGCTGTACCAAATGCGGGACAAC
                     GTAAGCACTACATTTCGCTCATCGCCAGCCCAGTCGGGCGGCGAGTTCCATAGCGTTA
                     AGGTTTCATTTAGCGCCTCAAATAGATCCTGTTCAGGAACCGGATCAAAGAGTTCCTC
                     CGCCGCTGGACCTACCAAGGCAACGCTATGTTCTCTTGCTTTTGTCAGCAAGATAGCC
                     AGATCAATGTCGATCGTGGCTGGCTCGAAGATACCTGCAAGAATGTCATTGCGCTGCC
                     ATTCTCCAAATTGCAGTTCGCGCTTAGCTGGATAACGCCACGGAATGATGTCGTCGTG
                     CACAACAATGGTGACTTCTACAGCGCGGAGAATCTCGCTCTCTCCAGGGGAAGCCGAA
                     GTTTCCAAAAGGTCGTTGATCAAAGCTCGCCGCGTTGTTTCATCAAGCCTTACGGTCA
                     CCGTAACCAGCAAATCAATATCACTGTGTGGCTTCAGGCCGCCATCCACTGCGGAGCC
                     GTACAAATGTACGGCCAGCAACGTCGGTTCGAGATGGCGCTCGATGACGCCAACTACC
                     TCTGATAGTTGAGTCGATACTTCGGCGATCACCGCTTCCCTCATACTCTTCCTTTTTC
                     AATATTATTGAAGCATTTAT"
                     /note="Geneious type: Editing History Replacement"
     CDS             complement(35..850)
                     /ApEinfo_revcolor="#faac61"
                     /ApEinfo_fwdcolor="#faac61"
                     /label="Kmr"
     misc_feature    35..980
                     /ApEinfo_revcolor="#c7b0e3"
                     /ApEinfo_fwdcolor="#c7b0e3"
                     /label="Km cassette (HincII fragment, pAM1431)"
     misc_feature    407
                     /created_by="isaacnplant"
                     /label="T->C removal of esp3II site"
     misc_feature    complement(1050..>1065)
                     /ApEinfo_revcolor="#b7e6d7"
                     /ApEinfo_fwdcolor="#b7e6d7"
                     /label="NS2"
     ligation        1066..1069
                     /label="Ligation"
     source          complement(<1066..1150)
                     /ApEinfo_revcolor="#b1ff67"
                     /ApEinfo_fwdcolor="#b1ff67"
                     /label="source"
     misc_feature    complement(1066..>1150)
                     /Source="referenceToDocument: urn:local:.:2og-7byb966"
                     /label="IP_103 PCR Product (concatenated sequence 1)"
                     /note="Geneious type: Concatenated sequence"
     misc_feature    complement(1151..1166)
                     /ApEinfo_revcolor="#7ea7d8"
                     /ApEinfo_fwdcolor="#7ea7d8"
                     /label="NotI/PacI"
     misc_feature    complement(1221..1883)
                     /ApEinfo_revcolor="#ff9ccd"
                     /ApEinfo_fwdcolor="#ff9ccd"
                     /label="rep"
     misc_feature    complement(1322..1340)
                     /ApEinfo_revcolor="#ff9ccd"
                     /ApEinfo_fwdcolor="#ff9ccd"
                     /label="pBBR1 seq 4"
     misc_feature    complement(1958..1969)
                     /ApEinfo_revcolor="#ff9ccd"
                     /ApEinfo_fwdcolor="#ff9ccd"
                     /label="-10 and TSS"
     misc_feature    complement(1988..1992)
                     /ApEinfo_revcolor="#ff9ccd"
                     /ApEinfo_fwdcolor="#ff9ccd"
                     /label="-35"
     misc_feature    complement(2019..2076)
                     /ApEinfo_revcolor="#75c6a9"
                     /ApEinfo_fwdcolor="#75c6a9"
                     /label="putative terminator"
     misc_feature    complement(2035..2052)
                     /ApEinfo_revcolor="#ff9ccd"
                     /ApEinfo_fwdcolor="#ff9ccd"
                     /label="pBBR1 seq 3"
     misc_feature    complement(2456..2463)
                     /ApEinfo_revcolor="#7ea7d8"
                     /ApEinfo_fwdcolor="#7ea7d8"
                     /label="PacI"
     primer_bind     complement(2484..2503)
                     /Sequence="ACCAAGTAGTGACCCGCTTC"
                     /Hairpin_Tm="None"
                     /Tm="59.7"
                     /Self_Dimer_Tm="None"
                     /%GC="55.0"
                     /Pair_Dimer_Tm="None"
                     /Product_Size=2503
                     /Extension="CACCACAGCTCTTCGCTT"
                     /modified_by="isaacnplant"
                     /label="IP_P_735"
     ligation        2504..2506
                     /label="Ligation"
     misc_feature    complement(2504..11521)
                     /Source="referenceToDocument: urn:local:.:1qj-7d3mei9"
                     /label="IP_103p519,520 (concatenated sequence 1)"
                     /note="Geneious type: Concatenated sequence"
     promoter        <2514..2531
                     /created_by="isaacnplant"
                     /label="IP_P_520"
     misc_feature    2514..2531
                     /Mismatches=0
                     /Extension="ATAGCGGCTCTTCCAAGTTTAAAC"
                     /created_by="primer3"
                     /annotation_group="56338769371520476681d73-a86d-43e5-b624-
                     1827fe65528c"
                     /%GC="55.6"
                     /Tm="62.1"
                     /Hairpin_Tm="None"
                     /Self_Dimer_Tm="None"
                     /Sequence="ACCATGCATCACGAAGCG"
                     /label="IP_P_520"
                     /note="Geneious type: primer_bind_reverse"
     misc_feature    complement(2546..3502)
                     /ApEinfo_revcolor="#85dae9"
                     /ApEinfo_fwdcolor="#85dae9"
                     /label="Ku_MYCS2_pcc7002 optimized"
     misc_feature    complement(3503..3517)
                     /ApEinfo_revcolor="#ff0087"
                     /ApEinfo_fwdcolor="#ff0087"
                     /label="RBS"
     misc_feature    complement(3524..5812)
                     /ApEinfo_revcolor="#b1ff67"
                     /ApEinfo_fwdcolor="#b1ff67"
                     /label="LigD_MYCS2"
     misc_feature    complement(4720..4722)
                     /ApEinfo_revcolor="#d6b295"
                     /ApEinfo_fwdcolor="#d6b295"
                     /label="BsmBI site"
     misc_feature    complement(4803..4814)
                     /ApEinfo_revcolor="#faac61"
                     /ApEinfo_fwdcolor="#faac61"
                     /label="BsmBI Site"
     primer_bind     complement(5478..5496)
                     /Mismatches=0
                     /created_by="primer3"
                     /annotation_group="7065449038142328d1794cb-5ee3-4a0e-b495-
                     a27b56226fb9"
                     /%GC="63.2"
                     /Tm="65.0"
                     /Hairpin_Tm="56.3"
                     /Self_Dimer_Tm="27.0"
                     /Sequence="GGGTGGCACAACAAGCCTC"
                     /label="IP_P_087"
     primer_bind     complement(5802..5827)
                     /Pair_Dimer_Tm="None"
                     /Product_Size=14426
                     /Mismatches=0
                     /Extension="CACCACAGCTCTTCGATG"
                     /created_by="primer3"
                     /annotation_group="70654518192105959479968-03c9-45ee-a36c-
                     12fbaf97804b"
                     /%GC="34.6"
                     /Tm="62.3"
                     /Hairpin_Tm="None"
                     /Self_Dimer_Tm="5.9"
                     /Sequence="AAGGAGGAAAAAAAAATGGCTAGACA"
                     /label="IP_P_631"
     mismatch        5804
                     /Target_base="A"
                     /Oligo_base="T"
                     /Oligo_name="IP_P_585"
                     /annotation_group="7065449442133720bad49f0-1c36-4621-abb7-
                     ff050f32bdcd"
                     /label="A/T"
     mismatch        5804
                     /Target_base="A"
                     /Oligo_base="T"
                     /Oligo_name="IP_P_685"
                     /annotation_group="706545643286381db7a3287-e9ef-4ebc-bd60-
                     3c73f3cd69bc"
                     /label="A/T"
     primer_bind     complement(5804..5827)
                     /modified_by="isaacnplant"
                     /Mismatch_Positions="===================T===T"
                     /Mismatches=2
                     /Extension="CACCACAGGTCTCGGAGA"
                     /created_by="primer3"
                     /annotation_group="706545643286381db7a3287-e9ef-4ebc-bd60-
                     3c73f3cd69bc"
                     /%GC="29.2"
                     /Tm="58.1"
                     /Hairpin_Tm="None"
                     /Self_Dimer_Tm="None"
                     /Sequence="AAGGAGGAAAAAAAAATGGTTAGT"
                     /label="IP_P_685"
     primer_bind     complement(5804..5826)
                     /Mismatch_Positions="==================T===T"
                     /Mismatches=2
                     /Extension="CACCACACGTCTCG"
                     /created_by="primer3"
                     /annotation_group="7065449442133720bad49f0-1c36-4621-abb7-
                     ff050f32bdcd"
                     /%GC="30.4"
                     /Tm="57.5"
                     /Hairpin_Tm="None"
                     /Self_Dimer_Tm="None"
                     /Sequence="AGGAGGAAAAAAAAATGGTTAGT"
                     /label="IP_P_585"
     mismatch        5808
                     /Target_base="C"
                     /Oligo_base="T"
                     /Oligo_name="IP_P_585"
                     /annotation_group="7065449442133720bad49f0-1c36-4621-abb7-
                     ff050f32bdcd"
                     /label="C/T"
     mismatch        5808
                     /Target_base="C"
                     /Oligo_base="T"
                     /Oligo_name="IP_P_685"
                     /annotation_group="706545643286381db7a3287-e9ef-4ebc-bd60-
                     3c73f3cd69bc"
                     /label="C/T"
     misc_feature    5813..5835
                     /Pair_Dimer_Tm="None"
                     /Product_Size=722
                     /Mismatches=0
                     /Extension="CACCACACGTCTCG"
                     /created_by="primer3"
                     /annotation_group="7065455245876180407a0df-afa1-4067-99c7-
                     4483d9bcf931"
                     /%GC="30.4"
                     /Tm="57.8"
                     /Hairpin_Tm="None"
                     /Self_Dimer_Tm="None"
                     /Sequence="TTTTTTTTCCTCCTTGATTCACT"
                     /label="IP_P_581"
                     /note="Geneious type: primer_bind_reverse"
     misc_feature    5813..5835
                     /modified_by="isaacnplant"
                     /Mismatches=0
                     /Extension="CACCACAGCTCTTCGAT"
                     /created_by="primer3"
                     /annotation_group="7065457267387483c745c0d-d8dc-455a-ae63-
                     42c08220c85c"
                     /%GC="30.4"
                     /Tm="57.8"
                     /Hairpin_Tm="None"
                     /Self_Dimer_Tm="None"
                     /Sequence="TTTTTTTTCCTCCTTGATTCACT"
                     /label="IP_P_732"
                     /note="Geneious type: primer_bind_reverse"
     misc_feature    complement(5813..5827)
                     /ApEinfo_revcolor="#ff0087"
                     /ApEinfo_fwdcolor="#ff0087"
                     /label="RBS"
     misc_feature    5830..5856
                     /Pair_Dimer_Tm="None"
                     /Product_Size=78
                     /Mismatches=0
                     /Extension="CACCACAGCTCTTCGAAT"
                     /created_by="primer3"
                     /annotation_group="70654541908158163525f26-3dca-4a7d-9a8c-
                     11dde25ebddb"
                     /%GC="37.0"
                     /Tm="61.9"
                     /Hairpin_Tm="46.6"
                     /Self_Dimer_Tm="25.2"
                     /Sequence="TTCACTTTTCTCTATCACTGATAGGGA"
                     /label="IP_P_674"
                     /note="Geneious type: primer_bind_reverse"
     misc_feature    5830..5856
                     /modified_by="isaacnplant"
                     /Mismatches=0
                     /Extension="CACCACAGCTCTTCG"
                     /created_by="primer3"
                     /annotation_group="706545775289419cff5a08e-62e0-4b7f-b882-
                     78bb1c00e00d"
                     /%GC="37.0"
                     /Tm="61.9"
                     /Hairpin_Tm="46.6"
                     /Self_Dimer_Tm="25.2"
                     /Sequence="TTCACTTTTCTCTATCACTGATAGGGA"
                     /label="IP_P_737"
                     /note="Geneious type: primer_bind_reverse"
     misc_feature    complement(5830..5907)
                     /ApEinfo_revcolor="#ffef86"
                     /ApEinfo_fwdcolor="#ffef86"
                     /label="tetA promoter element"
     mismatch        5836
                     /Target_base="T"
                     /Oligo_base="G"
                     /Oligo_name="IP_P_495"
                     /annotation_group="950d0b27-2077-45bd-89c6-42a8678a8a5b"
                     /label="T/G"
     misc_feature    5836..5895
                     /Sequence="GCTCTCTATCACTGATAGGGAGAGGTAAAATAACTCTATCAATGATA
                     GAGTGTCAACAAA"
                     /Mismatch_Positions="GC====================A==============
                     ======================="
                     /Mismatches=3
                     /annotation_group="950d0b27-2077-45bd-89c6-42a8678a8a5b"
                     /label="IP_P_495"
                     /note="Geneious type: primer_bind_reverse"
     mismatch        5837
                     /Target_base="T"
                     /Oligo_base="C"
                     /Oligo_name="IP_P_495"
                     /annotation_group="950d0b27-2077-45bd-89c6-42a8678a8a5b"
                     /label="T/C"
     misc_feature    5837..5843
                     /ApEinfo_revcolor="#b1ff67"
                     /ApEinfo_fwdcolor="#b1ff67"
                     /label="-35 Pr1"
     misc_feature    5838..5861
                     /modified_by="isaacnplant"
                     /Mismatches=0
                     /Extension="CACCACAGGTCTCG"
                     /created_by="primer3"
                     /annotation_group="7065455836641065fd3f409-4b7d-4c0d-b264-
                     78226e298021"
                     /%GC="45.8"
                     /Tm="62.4"
                     /Hairpin_Tm="44.3"
                     /Self_Dimer_Tm="25.2"
                     /Sequence="TCTCTATCACTGATAGGGAGTGGT"
                     /label="IP_P_688"
                     /note="Geneious type: primer_bind_reverse"
     misc_feature    complement(5838..5858)
                     /ApEinfo_revcolor="#d6b295"
                     /ApEinfo_fwdcolor="#d6b295"
                     /label="O2"
     misc_feature    5856
                     /ApEinfo_revcolor="#d6b295"
                     /ApEinfo_fwdcolor="#d6b295"
                     /label="tetA tss"
     mismatch        5858
                     /Target_base="T"
                     /Oligo_base="A"
                     /Oligo_name="IP_P_495"
                     /annotation_group="950d0b27-2077-45bd-89c6-42a8678a8a5b"
                     /label="T/A"
     misc_feature    5858..5863
                     /ApEinfo_revcolor="#84b0dc"
                     /ApEinfo_fwdcolor="#84b0dc"
                     /label="-35 Pr2"
     misc_feature    5861..5866
                     /ApEinfo_revcolor="#85dae9"
                     /ApEinfo_fwdcolor="#85dae9"
                     /label="-10 Pr1"
     misc_feature    complement(5862..5867)
                     /ApEinfo_revcolor="#ffef86"
                     /ApEinfo_fwdcolor="#ffef86"
                     /label="-10 Pa"
     misc_feature    complement(5868..5886)
                     /ApEinfo_revcolor="#f8d3a9"
                     /ApEinfo_fwdcolor="#f8d3a9"
                     /label="O1"
     misc_feature    5881..5886
                     /ApEinfo_revcolor="#d59687"
                     /ApEinfo_fwdcolor="#d59687"
                     /label="-10 Pr2"
     primer_bind     complement(5882..5907)
                     /Pair_Dimer_Tm="None"
                     /Product_Size=78
                     /Mismatches=0
                     /Extension="CACCACAGCTCTTCGCAT"
                     /created_by="primer3"
                     /annotation_group="7065453137781907372dd99-c841-4c6c-ad41-
                     583baa36692a"
                     /%GC="26.9"
                     /Tm="58.2"
                     /Hairpin_Tm="32.4"
                     /Self_Dimer_Tm="None"
                     /Sequence="TAATTCCTAATTTTTGTTGACACTCT"
                     /label="IP_P_673"
     misc_feature    complement(5885..5891)
                     /ApEinfo_revcolor="#85dae9"
                     /ApEinfo_fwdcolor="#85dae9"
                     /label="-35 Pa"
     misc_feature    5893
                     /ApEinfo_revcolor="#9eafd2"
                     /ApEinfo_fwdcolor="#9eafd2"
                     /label="tetR TSS"
     gene            5908..6534
                     /ApEinfo_revcolor="#ffef86"
                     /ApEinfo_fwdcolor="#ffef86"
                     /label="tetR"
     primer_bind     complement(5969..5990)
                     /Mismatches=0
                     /created_by="primer3"
                     /annotation_group="706544989377378c8dc584f-5c14-4f13-bbc9-
                     baf30cbd0d67"
                     /%GC="40.9"
                     /Tm="59.9"
                     /Hairpin_Tm="44.0"
                     /Self_Dimer_Tm="None"
                     /Sequence="GTTGTTAAACCTTCGATTCCGA"
                     /label="IP_P_610"
     PCR_primer      6324..6348
                     /ApEinfo_revcolor="#85dae9"
                     /ApEinfo_fwdcolor="#85dae9"
                     /label="GCATTTTACTTTAGGTTGCGTATTG"
     primer_bind     complement(6511..6536)
                     /modified_by="isaacnplant"
                     /Mismatches=0
                     /Extension="GGAACTCGTCTCG"
                     /created_by="primer3"
                     /annotation_group="3013457846677161a8e4028-b40d-45bc-afab-
                     750dbe399b16"
                     /%GC="38.5"
                     /Tm="61.0"
                     /Hairpin_Tm="39.7"
                     /Self_Dimer_Tm="10.3"
                     /Sequence="CCTTAAGACCCACTTTCACATTTAAG"
                     /label="IP_P_433c"
     primer_bind     complement(6515..6534)
                     /Pair_Dimer_Tm="None"
                     /Product_Size=627
                     /Mismatches=0
                     /Extension="CACCACAGGTCTCGCCGC"
                     /created_by="primer3"
                     /annotation_group="706545270555850f3f9db20-0938-49dd-a0e6-
                     bfe38defab2f"
                     /%GC="35.0"
                     /Tm="55.6"
                     /Hairpin_Tm="39.7"
                     /Self_Dimer_Tm="None"
                     /Sequence="TTAAGACCCACTTTCACATT"
                     /label="IP_P_656"
     primer_bind     complement(6515..6534)
                     /Pair_Dimer_Tm="None"
                     /Product_Size=722
                     /Mismatches=0
                     /Extension="CACCACACGTCTCGCAAA"
                     /created_by="primer3"
                     /annotation_group="7065454722975610ef6d758-9bb1-4ba1-8743-
                     b5fbb982b367"
                     /%GC="35.0"
                     /Tm="55.6"
                     /Hairpin_Tm="39.7"
                     /Self_Dimer_Tm="None"
                     /Sequence="TTAAGACCCACTTTCACATT"
                     /label="IP_P_582"
     misc_feature    6516..6537
                     /Mismatches=0
                     /created_by="primer3"
                     /annotation_group="706545035004426f7001567-20f1-4950-bc0d-
                     86e37a69931e"
                     /%GC="40.9"
                     /Tm="60.1"
                     /Hairpin_Tm="35.0"
                     /Self_Dimer_Tm="8.4"
                     /Sequence="ATGTGAAAGTGGGTCTTAAGGA"
                     /label="IP_P_621"
                     /note="Geneious type: primer_bind_reverse"
     misc_feature    6533..6552
                     /modified_by="isaacnplant"
                     /Mismatches=0
                     /Extension="GGAACTCGTCTCG"
                     /created_by="primer3"
                     /annotation_group="301345714391124a17a30a4-9b5a-48b0-acd3-
                     5d7496fd4f4e"
                     /%GC="65.0"
                     /Tm="68.6"
                     /Hairpin_Tm="42.6"
                     /Self_Dimer_Tm="16.0"
                     /Sequence="AAGGAAGCAACGGCCCGGAG"
                     /label="IP_P_432c"
                     /note="Geneious type: primer_bind_reverse"
     source          6535..7013
                     /ApEinfo_revcolor="#b1ff67"
                     /ApEinfo_fwdcolor="#b1ff67"
                     /label="source"
     misc_feature    6535..6550
                     /Pair_Dimer_Tm="None"
                     /Product_Size=14426
                     /Mismatches=0
                     /Extension="CACCACAGCTCTTCGTAA"
                     /created_by="primer3"
                     /annotation_group="706545226262695df3f28c0-d5d1-437d-9e93-
                     2dcce26468f4"
                     /%GC="75.0"
                     /Tm="64.8"
                     /Hairpin_Tm="42.6"
                     /Self_Dimer_Tm="16.0"
                     /Sequence="GGAAGCAACGGCCCGG"
                     /label="IP_P_630"
                     /note="Geneious type: primer_bind_reverse"
     misc_feature    6535..6550
                     /Pair_Dimer_Tm="2.7"
                     /Product_Size=378
                     /Mismatches=0
                     /Extension="CACCACAGCTCTTCG"
                     /created_by="primer3"
                     /annotation_group="706545372414683af90c4ab-c2ba-46e8-9fee-
                     e50aeb615ed1"
                     /%GC="75.0"
                     /Tm="64.8"
                     /Hairpin_Tm="42.6"
                     /Self_Dimer_Tm="16.0"
                     /Sequence="GGAAGCAACGGCCCGG"
                     /label="IP_P_675"
                     /note="Geneious type: primer_bind_reverse"
     terminator      6555..6642
                     /ApEinfo_revcolor="#9eafd2"
                     /ApEinfo_fwdcolor="#9eafd2"
                     /label="rrnBT2 term"
     primer_bind     complement(6606..6628)
                     /Mismatches=0
                     /created_by="primer3"
                     /annotation_group="706544720923970632f3cc7-4bd5-400e-88dd-
                     d065f1386f65"
                     /%GC="56.5"
                     /Tm="68.5"
                     /Hairpin_Tm="76.4"
                     /Self_Dimer_Tm="45.7"
                     /Sequence="AAAAGGCCATCCGTCAGGATGGC"
                     /label="IP_P_303"
     primer_bind     complement(6630..6652)
                     /Pair_Dimer_Tm="None"
                     /Product_Size=11075
                     /Mismatches=0
                     /Extension="CACCACAGCTCTTCG"
                     /created_by="primer3"
                     /annotation_group="706545140879454102b1250-bfae-41d9-b55e-
                     be471cb2ca14"
                     /%GC="47.8"
                     /Tm="63.0"
                     /Hairpin_Tm="45.3"
                     /Self_Dimer_Tm="17.6"
                     /Sequence="GCTAGCAGAGTTTGTAGAAACGC"
                     /label="IP_P_625"
     misc_feature    6642..6676
                     /Mismatch_Positions="===AGT============================="
                     /Mismatches=3
                     /created_by="primer3"
                     /annotation_group="7065447676095607e572ddc-6463-422f-ab85-
                     12caa1a69d70"
                     /%GC="48.6"
                     /Tm="71.4"
                     /Hairpin_Tm="54.3"
                     /Self_Dimer_Tm="23.5"
                     /Sequence="ACTAGTCTAGCTTCTAGAGCACAGCTAACACCACG"
                     /label="IP_P_137"
                     /note="Geneious type: primer_bind_reverse"
     mismatch        6645
                     /Target_base="C"
                     /Oligo_base="A"
                     /Oligo_name="IP_P_137"
                     /annotation_group="7065447676095607e572ddc-6463-422f-ab85-
                     12caa1a69d70"
                     /label="C/A"
     mismatch        6646
                     /Target_base="T"
                     /Oligo_base="G"
                     /Oligo_name="IP_P_137"
                     /annotation_group="7065447676095607e572ddc-6463-422f-ab85-
                     12caa1a69d70"
                     /label="T/G"
     mismatch        6647
                     /Target_base="G"
                     /Oligo_base="T"
                     /Oligo_name="IP_P_137"
                     /annotation_group="7065447676095607e572ddc-6463-422f-ab85-
                     12caa1a69d70"
                     /label="G/T"
     promoter        6653..6812
                     /ApEinfo_revcolor="#d6b295"
                     /ApEinfo_fwdcolor="#d6b295"
                     /label="proC promoter"
     primer_bind     complement(6734..6762)
                     /Mismatches=0
                     /created_by="primer3"
                     /annotation_group="706544850016114db69f8b4-04da-40b9-a2c0-
                     eb2132cabead"
                     /%GC="41.4"
                     /Tm="64.7"
                     /Hairpin_Tm="37.4"
                     /Self_Dimer_Tm="None"
                     /Sequence="TCCCTGAATATATCATACGAGCCTTATGC"
                     /label="IP_P_127"
     misc_feature    6763..6792
                     /Mismatches=0
                     /created_by="primer3"
                     /annotation_group="706544809254841bb56eeea-6a94-447c-8648-
                     8fb4d2bbe61f"
                     /%GC="40.0"
                     /Tm="66.1"
                     /Hairpin_Tm="35.6"
                     /Self_Dimer_Tm="None"
                     /Sequence="GTCCACAACGGTTTCCCTCTACAAATAATT"
                     /label="IP_P_128"
                     /note="Geneious type: primer_bind_reverse"
     primer_bind     complement(6805..6824)
                     /modified_by="isaacnplant"
                     /Mismatches=0
                     /Extension="CACCACAGCTCTTCGCAT"
                     /created_by="primer3"
                     /annotation_group="706545685304514daf9c5c2-736d-4014-9301-
                     bc8cbe7199fc"
                     /%GC="45.0"
                     /Tm="58.2"
                     /Hairpin_Tm="None"
                     /Self_Dimer_Tm="None"
                     /Sequence="TTTTGCCTCCTCCTCTAGTA"
                     /label="IP_P_733"
     misc_feature    6813..6834
                     /Pair_Dimer_Tm="None"
                     /Product_Size=11075
                     /Mismatches=0
                     /Extension="CACCACAGCTCTTCG"
                     /created_by="primer3"
                     /annotation_group="706545078219572f7365396-2499-4438-a4e0-
                     0952ed3ba7af"
                     /%GC="40.9"
                     /Tm="59.1"
                     /Hairpin_Tm="None"
                     /Self_Dimer_Tm="None"
                     /Sequence="GAGGAGGCAAAAATGGATAAGA"
                     /label="IP_P_624"
                     /note="Geneious type: primer_bind_reverse"
     mismatch        6817
                     /Target_base="A"
                     /Oligo_base="G"
                     /Oligo_name="IP_P_277"
                     /annotation_group="5afc7880-802f-4103-96ab-7c5355e7ef12"
                     /label="A/G"
     misc_feature    6817..6856
                     /Sequence="GTGAAAAAATGGATAAGAAATACTCAATAGGCTTAGATAT"
                     /Mismatch_Positions="GT=A=================================
                     ==="
                     /Mismatches=3
                     /annotation_group="5afc7880-802f-4103-96ab-7c5355e7ef12"
                     /label="IP_P_277"
                     /note="Geneious type: primer_bind_reverse"
     mismatch        6818
                     /Target_base="G"
                     /Oligo_base="T"
                     /Oligo_name="IP_P_277"
                     /annotation_group="5afc7880-802f-4103-96ab-7c5355e7ef12"
                     /label="G/T"
     mismatch        6820
                     /Target_base="C"
                     /Oligo_base="A"
                     /Oligo_name="IP_P_277"
                     /annotation_group="5afc7880-802f-4103-96ab-7c5355e7ef12"
                     /label="C/A"
     misc_feature    6821..6860
                     /Sequence="AAAAATGGATAAGAAATACTCAATAGGCTTAGATATCGGC"
                     /Mismatches=0
                     /annotation_group="99a9a514-220c-4c1b-98e3-b8e9fcf2fef5"
                     /label="IP_P_100"
                     /note="Geneious type: primer_bind_reverse"
     CDS             6825..7013
                     /ApEinfo_revcolor="#ff9ccd"
                     /ApEinfo_fwdcolor="#ff9ccd"
                     /label="cas9"
     CDS             7014..10931
                     /ApEinfo_revcolor="#ff9ccd"
                     /ApEinfo_fwdcolor="#ff9ccd"
                     /label="cas9"
     source          7014..11355
                     /ApEinfo_revcolor="#b1ff67"
                     /ApEinfo_fwdcolor="#b1ff67"
                     /label="source"
     misc_feature    10856..10880
                     /label="/ApEinfo_revcolor=#84b0dc
                     /ApEinfo_fwdcolor=#84b0dc"
     promoter        10936..10989
                     /ApEinfo_revcolor="#b4abac"
                     /ApEinfo_fwdcolor="#b4abac"
                     /label="tracrRNA promoter"
     misc_feature    10979
                     /Original_Bases="A"
                     /label="A"
                     /note="Geneious type: Editing History Replacement"
     precursor_RNA   10996..11084
                     /ApEinfo_revcolor="#75c6a9"
                     /ApEinfo_fwdcolor="#75c6a9"
                     /label="tracrRNA precursor"
     terminator      11063..11084
                     /ApEinfo_revcolor="#b4abac"
                     /ApEinfo_fwdcolor="#b4abac"
                     /label="tracrRNA terminator"
     terminator      complement(11115..11156)
                     /ApEinfo_revcolor="#9eafd2"
                     /ApEinfo_fwdcolor="#9eafd2"
                     /label="terminator"
     promoter        11213..11277
                     /ApEinfo_revcolor="#b4abac"
                     /ApEinfo_fwdcolor="#b4abac"
                     /label="J23100 promoter"
     misc_feature    11278..11297
                     /Original_Bases="GAGACCGACTGAGGTCTCA"
                     /label="GAGACCGACTGAGGTCTCA"
                     /note="Geneious type: Editing History Replacement"
     misc_RNA        complement(<11278..>11297)
                     /created_by="isaacnplant"
                     /Color="#33ffff"
                     /modified_by="isaacnplant"
                     /label="IP_P_1031"
     misc_RNA        <11278..11297
                     /created_by="isaacnplant"
                     /Color="#0077ee"
                     /modified_by="isaacnplant"
                     /label="IP_P_1030"
     misc_RNA        11278..11297
                     /created_by="isaacnplant"
                     /label="xylose1"
     misc_feature    11298..11333
                     /ApEinfo_revcolor="#c6c9d1"
                     /ApEinfo_fwdcolor="#c6c9d1"
                     /label="repeat"
     promoter        complement(11495..11512)
                     /created_by="isaacnplant"
                     /label="IP_P_519"
     primer_bind     complement(11495..11512)
                     /Sequence="GCGGCCGCAACCGCTCTA"
                     /Hairpin_Tm="66.1"
                     /Tm="69.3"
                     /Self_Dimer_Tm="49.5"
                     /%GC="72.2"
                     /Extension="TGTGACTCGTCTC"
                     /modified_by="isaacnplant"
                     /label="IP_P_677"
     primer_bind     complement(11495..11512)
                     /Mismatches=0
                     /Extension="ATAGCGGCTCTTCCTGTTTTTTT"
                     /created_by="primer3"
                     /annotation_group="56338763844333299d33da3-44ef-4162-9476-
                     dd1ffd470ce0"
                     /%GC="72.2"
                     /Tm="69.3"
                     /Hairpin_Tm="66.1"
                     /Self_Dimer_Tm="49.5"
                     /Sequence="GCGGCCGCAACCGCTCTA"
                     /label="IP_P_519"
     misc_feature    11505..11512
                     /Recognition_pattern="GC^GGCCGC"
                     /annotation_group="GCGGCCGC"
                     /label="NotI"
                     /note="Geneious type: restriction site"
     misc_feature    complement(11505..11512)
                     /ApEinfo_revcolor="#7ea7d8"
                     /ApEinfo_fwdcolor="#7ea7d8"
                     /label="NotI"
     ligation        11519..11521
                     /label="Ligation"
     misc_feature    complement(11519..2506)
                     /Source="referenceToDocument: urn:local:.:1r8-7d3mzs7"
                     /label="101knr_backbone (concatenated sequence 2)"
                     /note="Geneious type: Concatenated sequence"
ORIGIN      
        1 ttgctcacat gttctttcct gcgttatccc ctgattagaa aaactcatcg agcatcaaat
       61 gaaactgcaa tttattcata tcaggattat caataccata tttttgaaaa agccgtttct
      121 gtaatgaagg agaaaactca ccgaggcagt tccataggat ggcaagatcc tggtatcggt
      181 ctgcgattcc gactcgtcca acatcaatac aacctattaa tttcccctcg tcaaaaataa
      241 ggttatcaag tgagaaatca ccatgagtga cgactgaatc cggtgagaat ggcaaaagct
      301 tatgcatttc tttccagact tgttcaacag gccagccatt acgctcgtca tcaaaatcac
      361 tcgcatcaac caaaccgtta ttcattcgtg attgcgcctg agcgaggcga aatacgcgat
      421 cgctgttaaa aggacaatta caaacaggaa tcgaatgcaa ccggcgcagg aacactgcca
      481 gcgcatcaac aatattttca cctgaatcag gatattcttc taatacctgg aatgctgttt
      541 tcccggggat cgcagtggtg agtaaccatg catcatcagg agtacggata aaatgcttga
      601 tggtcggaag aggcataaat tccgtcagcc agtttagtct gaccatctca tctgtaacat
      661 cattggcaac gctacctttg ccatgtttca gaaacaactc tggcgcatcg ggcttcccat
      721 acaatcgata gattgtcgca cctgattgcc cgacattatc gcgagcccat ttatacccat
      781 ataaatcagc atccatgttg gaatttaatc gcggcctcga gcaagacgtt tcccgttgaa
      841 tatggctcat aacacccctt gtattactgt ttatgtaagc agacagtttt attgttcatg
      901 atgatatatt tttatcttgt gcaatgtaac atcagagatt ttgagacaca acgtggcttt
      961 cccccccccc cctgcaggtc gatctaagct tgcttctttg ctgacgagtg gcggacgggt
     1021 gagtaatgtc tgggaaactg cctgatggag atccacgcat tttaacaggg ttattgtctc
     1081 atgagcggat acatatttga atgtatttag aaaaataaac aaatagctag ctcactcggt
     1141 cgctacgctc gcggccgctt aattaactac agccgatagt ctggaacagc gcacttacgg
     1201 gttgctgcgc aacccaagtg ctaccggcgc ggcagcgtga cccgtgtcgg cggctccaac
     1261 ggctcgccat cgtccagaaa acacggctca tcgggcatcg gcaggcgctg ctgcccgcgc
     1321 cgttcccatt cctccgtttc ggtcaaggct ggcaggtctg gttccatgcc cggaatgccg
     1381 ggctggctgg gcggctcctc gccggggccg gtcggtagtt gctgctcgcc cggatacagg
     1441 gtcgggatgc ggcgcaggtc gccatgcccc aacagcgatt cgtcctggtc gtcgtgatca
     1501 accaccacgg cggcactgaa caccgacagg cgcaactggt cgcggggctg gccccacgcc
     1561 acgcggtcat tgaccacgta ggccgacacg gtgccggggc cgttgagctt cacgacggag
     1621 atccagcgct cggccaccaa gtccttgact gcgtattgga ccgtccgcaa agaacgtccg
     1681 atgagcttgg aaagtgtctt ctggctgacc accacggcgt tctggtggcc catctgcgcc
     1741 acgaggtgat gcagcagcat tgccgccgtg ggtttcctcg caataagccc ggcccacgcc
     1801 tcatgcgctt tgcgttccgt ttgcacccag tgaccgggct tgttcttggc ttgaatgccg
     1861 atttctctgg actgcgtggc catgcttatc tccatgcggt agggtgccgc acggttgcgg
     1921 caccatgcgc aatcagctgc aacttttcgg cagcgcgaca acaattatgc gttgcgtaaa
     1981 agtggcagtc aattacagat tttctttaac ctacgcaatg agctattgcg gggggtgccg
     2041 caatgagctg ttgcgtaccc ccctttttta agttgttgat ttttaagtct ttcgcatttc
     2101 gccctatatc tagttctttg gtgcccaaag aagggcaccc ctgcggggtt cccccacgcc
     2161 ttcggcgcgg ctccccctcc ggcaaaaagt ggcccctccg gggcttgttg atcgactgcg
     2221 cggccttcgg ccttgcccaa ggtggcgctg cccccttgga acccccgcac tcgccgccgt
     2281 gaggctcggg gggcaggcgg gcgggcttcg ccttcgactg cccccactcg cataggcttg
     2341 ggtcgttcca ggcgcgtcaa ggccaagccg ctgcgcggtc gctgcgcgag ccttgacccg
     2401 ccttccactt ggtgtccaac cggcaagcga agcgcgcagg ccgcaggccg gaggcttaat
     2461 taagtttaaa caccatgcat cacgaagcgg gtcactactt ggtaagttta aacaccatgc
     2521 atcacgaagc gggtcactac ttggttcacg atttcttcgc agcagccttt ttagcgggcg
     2581 ctttctttgc ggtagacttc ttagccgctg ctttcttcgc cggtgccttt ttggctggtt
     2641 tactgtccga tttgctttcc ttagaatcag actcactgtc ggaatcatcc ttcgaatcac
     2701 ttttacctcc cttccgtgct ttgacggagg cttccaactt tgccagcaag tcggacacgt
     2761 cttccgttcc ttcgtctaac tcagctggtt gctcctcaac gctaaaagcc tctcctccct
     2821 cgagttttgc ttgtaccagc tcccgtaact gttcttggta gtcgtcatgg tacagatcgg
     2881 gtttgaaatc atcggtcatc gattcgacga cttggcctgc catctttaac tcagcaggct
     2941 tgatctgcac ttctttatcc aggattggga agtcggggtc ccgaatttcg tctggccaca
     3001 gcagtgtgtg aatcatcatg acatcccgct tgctgaagtc ttttacccgc agggctgcga
     3061 gccggctttt gttccgcagg gaaaagtgaa caatcgcaat ccgatctgtc tctgccaagg
     3121 ttttcgcgag gagaacataa gatttcgagg acttggaatc cggttccagg aagtacgact
     3181 tatcgtacat taaaggatcg agttgttctg ctggaataaa ttcaacaact tcgatctcgc
     3241 gactacgctc ctccgggagc gtcgcgatgt cctcatcggt gatgactacc atttgtccat
     3301 cgtccgattc gaaggcttta ttgatgtcac gatattcgac cacctctccg caaacttcgc
     3361 acacccgttt ataccggatc cgtccattat ccttcgcatg tacttgatgg aatttaatgt
     3421 catggtcttc ggttgcggaa taaaccttga ccggaacgtt tacgagtccg aatgcaatgc
     3481 tccctttcca gatactgcgc attttttttt cctccttgtg tgattattcc cagacgactt
     3541 catcgggggt cttatcaggg cgcaagccgc gccaactggg ctggcgcaag cggccatcac
     3601 tggtgcgttc gctatagcgg acttcgccga ccaattccgg gcggacaaag gtgacgccgc
     3661 gggcatcaac cttgggcagg ggggcgttaa acgggctttc atcggtatgc agcggtttca
     3721 gcatatcttt cagcttgctc aattcctttt cggtaaagcc ggtgccaacg cggcccacaa
     3781 actgcaagcc ttcggggcct gggataccca agaccaaggc accgatacca ctgctgcgcc
     3841 ccccttcgcc ctggcgccac ccaccgatca caacttcttg agtattccag atcttatcct
     3901 tgatccagct gctgctgcgg cgaccgggct gatacgtgga atcccatttt ttggcgacga
     3961 caccttcaaa gcgcttcttc cgaacatgtt ccatggcttc tgggccatcg cccggcagtt
     4021 gatccggaac gatcaggcct ccgccatcgg ccagcgcttc caagattttt cgtcgatctg
     4081 aatacttggc ccgcagcagt gagcggccat ccagccacag gatatcaaac gcccaaaatt
     4141 ccacccgcgt actccgcgcg cgattctgca tctgcccaaa gctcggcaca ccggattcat
     4201 ccagcgcaac cgcctcgcca tcgaggacca catggtgctc agcgagatcg gcagcgagag
     4261 ccttgaactg aggatattcc cccgtgactt cgcggccggt ccgcgagcgg atctggagtt
     4321 gcccatgatc agcatcaata atgactcggt acccatccca tttaccctcg aacgcccatt
     4381 gtttagcttt gtatttggcc acggaaccct cagtggcgag catcggggcg aaatcttccg
     4441 gccgagcgtt cttttggtcc ttcatgcggt gcgccagcca atttttaccc ttagtttgaa
     4501 tgagagcgta acgaccgtcc accttctcgc catgcaaggt cacaatgatt tcgccgtgcg
     4561 agtcatctgg gttatccagt tcttccggca cccggaattt ctcagtttcg taagaaccac
     4621 tgtcccaaat aaccatgtct ccggcgccat actcgccttt ggggatcgag ccatgaaatg
     4681 ctaaatactc gatggggtga tcttcggtgt gcaccgcgag tcggttttcg gcagtggttt
     4741 cgggcaggtt cttagggacc gcgaaagaca cgagcacacc gtcgcgttcc aggcggagat
     4801 cgtagtggag tcgacgtgca tggtgttctt gaatgacgaa tttgtcgtta tttccggttt
     4861 tagggatctc cttaggaacg ggctctgggg tcttggaagc gtcacgcata gaacggtaag
     4921 tagtcagttt gtccgcaata ggtgcgtccg catcaagcgg ggccaagagg tcaccatact
     4981 catctaaccg gtccaaaacc tcgtcaaagc gcagatgacg aagttcgggg tctgcaattt
     5041 catcccaggt tcggggagct gccaccgtcg ggtggtcgcg gcctcgaagg gagtaaggcg
     5101 caatcgtcgt cttcgctgca ttgttctgac tccagtcgag gaacaccttt ccggcacgca
     5161 gtgatttcgt catggttgca gtaaccagtt ttggcattgc ctgttctaac tgttgagcaa
     5221 cccgccgtgc cagcaccgag gcgccgcggc tgctgatcgg ctcagccaac ggtacgtata
     5281 ggtggagccc tttcgagccc gacgttagcg ggtatgtttc taaatcgaga tcggtcataa
     5341 gcgcgcggac ttcgtgagct atctcgcata gttgcgtcat cgttaccccc tcacctggat
     5401 ctaggtcgaa cacaatccgg gtagctggtc cctgatcgcc atcctcgaag cgccattgcg
     5461 gtacatgtac ctcaagcgag gcttgttgtg ccacccaggc taacccctcc ctcgtattga
     5521 taatggggta cgttgttgtg ccagatttat gtgtaatact cccccgttcc aaccaacttg
     5581 gtgccgatga agccagttgt ttctcaaaga acgcctcctc cgcgactcca tttggccaac
     5641 gttttcgtgt aacgggacgt ccggcaatat gaggcaccat cacctgcgca atgctcaaat
     5701 agtaatcaaa aacctcggcc ttagtcgttc ctgtagcagg atataggact ttgtcggggt
     5761 tggttagtcg gacgcgctcg tatcgctcca taccccaggg gtgtctagcc attttttttt
     5821 cctccttgat tcacttttct ctatcactga tagggagtgg taaaataact ctatcaatga
     5881 tagagtgtca acaaaaatta ggaattaatg atgtctagat tagataaaag taaagtgatt
     5941 aacagcgcat tagagctgct taatgaggtc ggaatcgaag gtttaacaac ccgtaaactc
     6001 gcccagaagc taggtgtaga gcagcctaca ttgtattggc atgtaaaaaa taagcgggct
     6061 ttgctcgacg ccttagccat tgagatgtta gataggcacc atactcactt ttgcccttta
     6121 gaaggggaaa gctggcaaga ttttttacgt aataacgcta aaagttttag atgtgcttta
     6181 ctaagtcatc gcgatggagc aaaagtacat ttaggtacac ggcctacaga aaaacagtat
     6241 gaaactctcg aaaatcaatt agccttttta tgccaacaag gtttttcact agagaatgca
     6301 ttatatgcac tcagcgctgt ggggcatttt actttaggtt gcgtattgga agatcaagag
     6361 catcaagtcg ctaaagaaga aagggaaaca cctactactg atagtatgcc gccattatta
     6421 cgacaagcta tcgaattatt tgatcaccaa ggtgcagagc cagccttctt attcggcctt
     6481 gaattgatca tatgcggatt agaaaaacaa cttaaatgtg aaagtgggtc ttaaggaagc
     6541 aacggcccgg agggtggcgg gcaggacgcc cgccataaac tgccaggcat caaattaagc
     6601 agaaggccat cctgacggat ggcctttttg cgtttctaca aactctgcta gcttctagag
     6661 cacagctaac accacgtcgt ccctatctgc tgccctaggt ctatgagtgg ttgctggata
     6721 actttacggg catgcataag gctcgtatga tatattcagg gagtccacaa cggtttccct
     6781 ctacaaataa ttttgtttaa cttttactag aggaggaggc aaaaatggat aagaaatact
     6841 caataggctt agatatcggc acaaatagcg tcggatgggc ggtgatcact gatgaatata
     6901 aggttccgtc taaaaagttc aaggttctgg gaaatacaga ccgccacagt atcaaaaaaa
     6961 atcttatagg ggctctttta tttgacagtg gagagacagc ggaagcgact cgactcaaac
     7021 ggacagctcg tagaaggtat acacgtcgga agaatcgtat ttgttatcta caggagattt
     7081 tttcaaatga gatggcgaaa gtagatgata gtttctttca tcgacttgaa gagtcttttt
     7141 tggtggaaga agacaagaag catgaacgtc atcctatttt tggaaatata gtagatgaag
     7201 ttgcttatca tgagaaatat ccaactatct atcatctgcg aaaaaaattg gtagattcta
     7261 ctgataaagc ggatttgcgc ttaatctatt tggccttagc gcatatgatt aagtttcgtg
     7321 gtcatttttt gattgaggga gatttaaatc ctgataatag tgatgtggac aaactattta
     7381 tccagttggt acaaacctac aatcaattat ttgaagaaaa ccctattaac gcaagtggag
     7441 tagatgctaa agcgattctt tctgcacgat tgagtaaatc aagacgatta gaaaatctca
     7501 ttgctcagct ccccggtgag aagaaaaatg gcttatttgg gaatctcatt gctttgtcat
     7561 tgggtttgac ccctaatttt aaatcaaatt ttgatttggc agaagatgct aaattacagc
     7621 tttcaaaaga tacttacgat gatgatttag ataatttatt ggcgcaaatt ggagatcaat
     7681 atgctgattt gtttttggca gctaagaatt tatcagatgc tattttactt tcagatatcc
     7741 taagagtaaa tactgaaata actaaggctc ccctatcagc ttcaatgatt aaacgctacg
     7801 atgaacatca tcaagacttg actcttttaa aagctttagt tcgacaacaa cttccagaaa
     7861 agtataaaga aatctttttt gatcaatcaa aaaacggata tgcaggttat attgatgggg
     7921 gagctagcca agaagaattt tataaattta tcaaaccaat tttagaaaaa atggatggta
     7981 ctgaggaatt attggtgaaa ctaaatcgtg aagatttgct gcgcaagcaa cggacctttg
     8041 acaacggctc tattccccat caaattcact tgggtgagct gcatgctatt ttgagaagac
     8101 aagaagactt ttatccattt ttaaaagaca atcgtgagaa gattgaaaaa atcttgactt
     8161 ttcgaattcc ttattatgtt ggtccattgg cgcgtggcaa tagtcgtttt gcatggatga
     8221 ctcggaagtc tgaagaaaca attaccccat ggaattttga agaagttgtc gataaaggtg
     8281 cttcagctca atcatttatt gaacgcatga caaactttga taaaaatctt ccaaatgaaa
     8341 aagtactacc aaaacatagt ttgctttatg agtattttac ggtttataac gaattgacaa
     8401 aggtcaaata tgttactgaa ggaatgcgaa aaccagcatt tctttcaggt gaacagaaga
     8461 aagccattgt tgatttactc ttcaaaacaa atcgaaaagt aaccgttaag caattaaaag
     8521 aagattattt caaaaaaata gaatgttttg atagtgttga aatttcagga gttgaagata
     8581 gatttaatgc ttcattaggt acctaccatg atttgctaaa aattattaaa gataaagatt
     8641 ttttggataa tgaagaaaat gaagatatct tagaggatat tgttttaaca ttgaccttat
     8701 ttgaagatag ggagatgatt gaggaaagac ttaaaacata tgctcacctc tttgatgata
     8761 aggtgatgaa acagcttaaa cgtcgccgtt atactggttg gggacgtttg tctcgaaaat
     8821 tgattaatgg tattagggat aagcaatctg gcaaaacaat attagatttt ttgaaatcag
     8881 atggttttgc caatcgcaat tttatgcagc tgatccatga tgatagtttg acatttaaag
     8941 aagacattca aaaagcacaa gtgtctggac aaggcgatag tttacatgaa catattgcaa
     9001 atttagctgg tagccctgct attaaaaaag gtattttaca gactgtaaaa gttgttgatg
     9061 aattggtcaa agtaatgggg cggcataagc cagaaaatat cgttattgaa atggcacgtg
     9121 aaaatcagac aactcaaaag ggccagaaaa attcgcgaga gcgtatgaaa cgaatcgaag
     9181 aaggtatcaa agaattagga agtcagattc ttaaagagca tcctgttgaa aatactcaat
     9241 tgcaaaatga aaagctctat ctctattatc tccaaaatgg aagagacatg tatgtggacc
     9301 aagaattaga tattaatcgt ttaagtgatt atgatgtcga tcacattgtt ccacaaagtt
     9361 tccttaaaga cgattcaata gacaataagg tcttaacgcg ttctgataaa aatcgtggta
     9421 aatcggataa cgttccaagt gaagaagtag tcaaaaagat gaaaaactat tggagacaac
     9481 ttctaaacgc caagttaatc actcaacgta agtttgataa tttaacgaaa gctgaacgtg
     9541 gaggtttgag tgaacttgat aaagctggtt ttatcaaacg ccaattggtt gaaactcgcc
     9601 aaatcactaa gcatgtggca caaattttgg atagtcgcat gaatactaaa tacgatgaaa
     9661 atgataaact tattcgagag gttaaagtga ttaccttaaa atctaaatta gtttctgact
     9721 tccgaaaaga tttccaattc tataaagtac gtgagattaa caattaccat catgcccatg
     9781 atgcgtatct aaatgccgtc gttggaactg ctttgattaa gaaatatcca aaacttgaat
     9841 cggagtttgt ctatggtgat tataaagttt atgatgttcg taaaatgatt gctaagtctg
     9901 agcaagaaat aggcaaagca accgcaaaat atttctttta ctctaatatc atgaacttct
     9961 tcaaaacaga aattacactt gcaaatggag agattcgcaa acgccctcta atcgaaacta
    10021 atggggaaac tggagaaatt gtctgggata aagggcgaga ttttgccaca gtgcgcaaag
    10081 tattgtccat gccccaagtc aatattgtca agaaaacaga agtacagaca ggcggattct
    10141 ccaaggagtc aattttacca aaaagaaatt cggacaagct tattgctcgt aaaaaagact
    10201 gggatccaaa aaaatatggt ggttttgata gtccaacggt agcttattca gtcctagtgg
    10261 ttgctaaggt ggaaaaaggg aaatcgaaga agttaaaatc cgttaaagag ttactaggga
    10321 tcacaattat ggaaagaagt tcctttgaaa aaaatccgat tgacttttta gaagctaaag
    10381 gatataagga agttaaaaaa gacttaatca ttaaactacc taaatatagt ctttttgagt
    10441 tagaaaacgg tcgtaaacgg atgctggcta gtgccggaga attacaaaaa ggaaatgagc
    10501 tggctctgcc aagcaaatat gtgaattttt tatatttagc tagtcattat gaaaagttga
    10561 agggtagtcc agaagataac gaacaaaaac aattgtttgt ggagcagcat aagcattatt
    10621 tagatgagat tattgagcaa atcagtgaat tttctaagcg tgttatttta gcagatgcca
    10681 atttagataa agttcttagt gcatataaca aacatagaga caaaccaata cgtgaacaag
    10741 cagaaaatat tattcattta tttacgttga cgaatcttgg agctcccgct gcttttaaat
    10801 attttgatac aacaattgat cgtaaacgat atacgtctac aaaagaagtt ttagatgcca
    10861 ctcttatcca tcaatccatc actggtcttt atgaaacacg cattgatttg agtcagctag
    10921 gaggtgactg accggctgat aaatttcttt gaatttctcc ttgattattt gttataaatg
    10981 ttataaaata atcttgttgg aaccattcaa aacagcatag caagttaaaa taaggctagt
    11041 ccgttatcaa cttgaaaaag tggcaccgag tcggtgcttt ttttgatact tctattctac
    11101 tctgactgca aaccaaaaaa acaagcgctt tcaaaacgct tgttttatca tttttaggga
    11161 aattaatctc ttaatccttt tatcattcta catttaggcg ctgccatctt gggacaatga
    11221 aaacgttagt catggcgcgc cttgacggct agctcagtcc taggtacagt gctagctctt
    11281 acccaacacc agttcgtgtt ttagagctat gctgttttga atggtcccaa aacctgcaga
    11341 caagcccggc cggcctaagg cgatgccccc tcgacctcga tcagggaggc gttcaggacg
    11401 actcacaaag aaagccgggc aatgcccggc tttttccacg cctcctgggc tgacttcagg
    11461 tgctacattt gaagagataa attgcactga aatctagagc ggttgcggcc gcaaaaaaac
    11521 a
//
