# Supplementary material for: Heterologous Cas9 and non-homologous end joining as a Potentially Organism-Agnostic Knockout (POAK) system in bacteria
Source: bioRxiv preprint, doi:10.1101/601971, version 2 (2021-10-06)
Supplement: Plasmid Sequences [file 601971_file03.zip › SuppFileA1/IP_259.gb]

LOCUS       IP_259                 11028 bp    DNA     circular UNA 09-JAN-2019
DEFINITION  IP_248galk1.
ACCESSION   urn.local...3e-9z01nbm
VERSION     urn.local...3e-9z01nbm
KEYWORDS    .
SOURCE      
  ORGANISM  .
FEATURES             Location/Qualifiers
     ligation        1..4
                     /label="Ligation"
     misc_feature    1..2509
                     /Source="referenceToDocument: urn:local:.:mh-7sd2340"
                     /label="IP_174 PCR Product (concatenated sequence 1)"
                     /note="Geneious type: Concatenated sequence"
     misc_feature    <4..>2506
                     /Source="referenceToDocument: urn:local:.:1r8-7d3mzs7"
                     /label="101knr_backbone (concatenated sequence 2)"
                     /note="Geneious type: Concatenated sequence"
     primer_bind     4..23
                     /Sequence="ACCAAGTAGTGACCCGCTTC"
                     /Hairpin_Tm="None"
                     /Tm="59.7"
                     /Self_Dimer_Tm="None"
                     /%GC="55.0"
                     /Pair_Dimer_Tm="None"
                     /Product_Size=2503
                     /Extension="CACCACAGCTCTTCGCTT"
                     /modified_by="isaacnplant"
                     /label="IP_P_735"
     primer_bind     4..23
                     /modified_by="isaacnplant"
                     /Mismatches=0
                     /Extension="CACCACACGTCTCGCTT"
                     /created_by="primer3"
                     /annotation_group="5909936072803327fb8da68-0a79-4115-a295-
                     fdb040c04658"
                     /%GC="55.0"
                     /Tm="63.0"
                     /Hairpin_Tm="None"
                     /Self_Dimer_Tm="None"
                     /Sequence="ACCAAGTAGTGACCCGCTTC"
                     /label="IP_P_932"
     misc_feature    44..51
                     /ApEinfo_revcolor="#7ea7d8"
                     /ApEinfo_fwdcolor="#7ea7d8"
                     /label="PacI"
     misc_feature    431..488
                     /ApEinfo_revcolor="#75c6a9"
                     /ApEinfo_fwdcolor="#75c6a9"
                     /label="putative terminator"
     misc_feature    455..472
                     /ApEinfo_revcolor="#ff9ccd"
                     /ApEinfo_fwdcolor="#ff9ccd"
                     /label="pBBR1 seq 3"
     misc_feature    515..519
                     /ApEinfo_revcolor="#ff9ccd"
                     /ApEinfo_fwdcolor="#ff9ccd"
                     /label="-35"
     misc_feature    538..549
                     /ApEinfo_revcolor="#ff9ccd"
                     /ApEinfo_fwdcolor="#ff9ccd"
                     /label="-10 and TSS"
     misc_feature    624..1286
                     /ApEinfo_revcolor="#ff9ccd"
                     /ApEinfo_fwdcolor="#ff9ccd"
                     /label="rep"
     misc_feature    1167..1185
                     /ApEinfo_revcolor="#ff9ccd"
                     /ApEinfo_fwdcolor="#ff9ccd"
                     /label="pBBR1 seq 4"
     misc_feature    1341..1356
                     /ApEinfo_revcolor="#7ea7d8"
                     /ApEinfo_fwdcolor="#7ea7d8"
                     /label="NotI/PacI"
     source          1357..>1441
                     /ApEinfo_revcolor="#b1ff67"
                     /ApEinfo_fwdcolor="#b1ff67"
                     /label="source"
     misc_feature    <1357..1441
                     /Source="referenceToDocument: urn:local:.:2og-7byb966"
                     /label="IP_103 PCR Product (concatenated sequence 1)"
                     /note="Geneious type: Concatenated sequence"
     ligation        1438..1441
                     /label="Ligation"
     misc_feature    1438..>2506
                     /Source="referenceToDocument: urn:local:.:2ok-7bybcv9"
                     /label="KnR (concatenated sequence 2)"
                     /note="Geneious type: Concatenated sequence"
     misc_feature    <1442..1457
                     /ApEinfo_revcolor="#b7e6d7"
                     /ApEinfo_fwdcolor="#b7e6d7"
                     /label="NS2"
     misc_feature    1442..2504
                     /Original_Bases="ATAAATGCTTCAATAATATTGAAAAAGGAAGAGTATGAGGG
                     AAGCGGTGATCGCCGAAGTATCGACTCAACTATCAGAGGTAGTTGGCGTCATCGAGCG
                     CCATCTCGAACCGACGTTGCTGGCCGTACATTTGTACGGCTCCGCAGTGGATGGCGGC
                     CTGAAGCCACACAGTGATATTGATTTGCTGGTTACGGTGACCGTAAGGCTTGATGAAA
                     CAACGCGGCGAGCTTTGATCAACGACCTTTTGGAAACTTCGGCTTCCCCTGGAGAGAG
                     CGAGATTCTCCGCGCTGTAGAAGTCACCATTGTTGTGCACGACGACATCATTCCGTGG
                     CGTTATCCAGCTAAGCGCGAACTGCAATTTGGAGAATGGCAGCGCAATGACATTCTTG
                     CAGGTATCTTCGAGCCAGCCACGATCGACATTGATCTGGCTATCTTGCTGACAAAAGC
                     AAGAGAACATAGCGTTGCCTTGGTAGGTCCAGCGGCGGAGGAACTCTTTGATCCGGTT
                     CCTGAACAGGATCTATTTGAGGCGCTAAATGAAACCTTAACGCTATGGAACTCGCCGC
                     CCGACTGGGCTGGCGATGAGCGAAATGTAGTGCTTACGTTGTCCCGCATTTGGTACAG
                     CGCAGTAACCGGCAAAATCGCGCCGAAGGATGTCGCTGCCGACTGGGCAATGGAGCGC
                     CTGCCGGCCCAGTATCAGCCCGTCATACTTGAAGCTAGACAGGCTTATCTTGGACAAG
                     AAGAAGATCGCTTGGCCTCGCGCGCAGATCAGTTGGAAGAATTTGTCCACTACGTGAA
                     AGGCGAGATCACCAAGGTAGTCGGCAAAT"
                     /label="ATAAATGCTTCAATAATATTGAAAAAGGAAGAGTATGAGGGAAGCGGTGA
                     TCGCCGAAGTATCGACTCAACTATCAGAGGTAGTTGGCGTCATCGAGCGCCATCTCGA
                     ACCGACGTTGCTGGCCGTACATTTGTACGGCTCCGCAGTGGATGGCGGCCTGAAGCCA
                     CACAGTGATATTGATTTGCTGGTTACGGTGACCGTAAGGCTTGATGAAACAACGCGGC
                     GAGCTTTGATCAACGACCTTTTGGAAACTTCGGCTTCCCCTGGAGAGAGCGAGATTCT
                     CCGCGCTGTAGAAGTCACCATTGTTGTGCACGACGACATCATTCCGTGGCGTTATCCA
                     GCTAAGCGCGAACTGCAATTTGGAGAATGGCAGCGCAATGACATTCTTGCAGGTATCT
                     TCGAGCCAGCCACGATCGACATTGATCTGGCTATCTTGCTGACAAAAGCAAGAGAACA
                     TAGCGTTGCCTTGGTAGGTCCAGCGGCGGAGGAACTCTTTGATCCGGTTCCTGAACAG
                     GATCTATTTGAGGCGCTAAATGAAACCTTAACGCTATGGAACTCGCCGCCCGACTGGG
                     CTGGCGATGAGCGAAATGTAGTGCTTACGTTGTCCCGCATTTGGTACAGCGCAGTAAC
                     CGGCAAAATCGCGCCGAAGGATGTCGCTGCCGACTGGGCAATGGAGCGCCTGCCGGCC
                     CAGTATCAGCCCGTCATACTTGAAGCTAGACAGGCTTATCTTGGACAAGAAGAAGATC
                     GCTTGGCCTCGCGCGCAGATCAGTTGGAAGAATTTGTCCACTACGTGAAAGGCGAGAT
                     CACCAAGGTAGTCGGCAAAT"
                     /note="Geneious type: Editing History Replacement"
     misc_feature    complement(1527..2472)
                     /ApEinfo_revcolor="#c7b0e3"
                     /ApEinfo_fwdcolor="#c7b0e3"
                     /label="Km cassette (HincII fragment, pAM1431)"
     CDS             1657..2472
                     /ApEinfo_revcolor="#faac61"
                     /ApEinfo_fwdcolor="#faac61"
                     /label="Kmr"
     misc_feature    1686..1691
                     /Recognition_pattern="C^TCGAG"
                     /annotation_group="CTCGAG"
                     /label="XhoI"
                     /note="Geneious type: restriction site"
     misc_feature    2100
                     /created_by="isaacnplant"
                     /label="T->C removal of esp3II site"
     misc_feature    complement(2485..2506)
                     /Sequence="TTGCTCACATGTTCTTTCCTGC"
                     /Hairpin_Tm="None"
                     /Tm="59.7"
                     /Self_Dimer_Tm="None"
                     /%GC="45.5"
                     /Pair_Dimer_Tm="None"
                     /Product_Size=2503
                     /Extension="CACCACAGCTCTTCGACA"
                     /modified_by="isaacnplant"
                     /label="IP_P_736"
                     /note="Geneious type: primer_bind_reverse"
     misc_feature    complement(2485..2506)
                     /modified_by="isaacnplant"
                     /Mismatches=0
                     /Extension="CACCACACGTCTCGACA"
                     /created_by="primer3"
                     /annotation_group="590993652833760b248bea3-a80b-4f01-a725-
                     99f6ce6e510b"
                     /%GC="45.5"
                     /Tm="62.7"
                     /Hairpin_Tm="None"
                     /Self_Dimer_Tm="None"
                     /Sequence="TTGCTCACATGTTCTTTCCTGC"
                     /label="IP_P_933"
                     /note="Geneious type: primer_bind_reverse"
     ligation        2506..2509
                     /label="Ligation"
     misc_feature    2506..4
                     /Source="referenceToDocument: urn:local:.:qg-7sd2hl1"
                     /label="4FT-Theta PCR Product 3 (concatenated sequence 2)"
                     /note="Geneious type: Concatenated sequence"
     misc_feature    2506^2507
                     /Original_Bases="TAGCGGCTCTTCC"
                     /label="TAGCGGCTCTTCC"
                     /note="Geneious type: Editing History Deletion"
     primer_bind     2516..2533
                     /Mismatches=0
                     /Extension="ATAGCGGCTCTTCCTGTTTTTTT"
                     /created_by="primer3"
                     /annotation_group="5731677922763818667e827-188e-46eb-bee6-
                     87f91e2c9be1"
                     /%GC="72.2"
                     /Tm="69.3"
                     /Hairpin_Tm="66.1"
                     /Self_Dimer_Tm="49.5"
                     /Sequence="GCGGCCGCAACCGCTCTA"
                     /label="IP_P_519"
     primer_bind     2516..2533
                     /Mismatches=0
                     /Extension="ATAGCGGCTCTTCCTGTTTTTTT"
                     /created_by="primer3"
                     /annotation_group="57319614147719297dd48f2-4ec3-4ff0-b67b-
                     3db14d628e5c"
                     /%GC="72.2"
                     /Tm="69.3"
                     /Hairpin_Tm="66.1"
                     /Self_Dimer_Tm="49.5"
                     /Sequence="GCGGCCGCAACCGCTCTA"
                     /label="IP_P_519"
     primer_bind     2516..2533
                     /Mismatches=0
                     /Extension="CACCACACGTCTCGATGTTTTTTT"
                     /created_by="primer3"
                     /annotation_group="590929861288861ac115474-aee4-4cd5-aef8-
                     1b8eabae6c8d"
                     /%GC="72.2"
                     /Tm="69.3"
                     /Hairpin_Tm="66.1"
                     /Self_Dimer_Tm="49.5"
                     /Sequence="GCGGCCGCAACCGCTCTA"
                     /label="IP_P_929"
     misc_feature    2516..2523
                     /ApEinfo_revcolor="#7ea7d8"
                     /ApEinfo_fwdcolor="#7ea7d8"
                     /label="NotI"
     misc_feature    <2695..>2716
                     /Source="referenceToDocument: urn:local:.:sg-7sd2j7e"
                     /label="4FT-Theta PCR Product 4 (concatenated sequence 2)"
                     /note="Geneious type: Concatenated sequence"
     misc_feature    complement(<2695..>2716)
                     /Source="referenceToDocument: urn:local:.:sg-7sd2j7e"
                     /label="4FT-Theta PCR Product 4 (concatenated sequence 2)"
                     /note="Geneious type: Concatenated sequence"
     misc_feature    complement(2695..2716)
                     /ApEinfo_revcolor="#f8d3a9"
                     /ApEinfo_fwdcolor="#f8d3a9"
                     /label="spacer targeting Galk1"
     misc_feature    2696..6707
                     /Original_Bases="TTTTGGGACCATTCAAAACAGCATAGCTCTAAAACTGAGAC
                     CTCAGTCGGTCTCAGCTAGCACTGTACCTAGGACTGAGCTAGCCGTCAAGGCGCGCCA
                     TGACTAACGTTTTCATTGTCCCAAGATGGCAGCGCCTAAATGTAGAATGATAAAAGGA
                     TTAAGAGATTAATTTCCCTAAAAATGATAAAACAAGCGTTTTGAAAGCGCTTGTTTTT
                     TTGGTTTGCAGTCAGAGTAGAATAGAAGTATCAAAAAAAGCACCGACTCGGTGCCACT
                     TTTTCAAGTTGATAACGGACTAGCCTTATTTTAACTTGCTATGCTGTTTTGAATGGTT
                     CCAACAAGATTATTTTATAACTTTTATAACAAATAATCAAGGAGAAATTCAAAGAAAT
                     TTATCAGCCGGTCAGTCACCTCCTAGCTGACTCAAATCAATGCGTGTTTCATAAAGAC
                     CAGTGATGGATTGATGGATAAGAGTGGCATCTAAAACTTCTTTTGTAGACGTATATCG
                     TTTACGATCAATTGTTGTATCAAAATATTTAAAAGCAGCGGGAGCTCCAAGATTCGTC
                     AACGTAAATAAATGAATAATATTTTCTGCTTGTTCACGTATTGGTTTGTCTCTATGTT
                     TGTTATATGCACTAAGAACTTTATCTAAATTGGCATCTGCTAAAATAACACGCTTAGA
                     AAATTCACTGATTTGCTCAATAATCTCATCTAAATAATGCTTATGCTGCTCCACAAAC
                     AATTGTTTTTGTTCGTTATCTTCTGGACTACCCTTCAACTTTTCATAATGACTAGCTA
                     AATATAAAAAATTCACATATTTGCTTGGCAGAGCCAGCTCATTTCCTTTTTGTAATTC
                     TCCGGCACTAGCCAGCATCCGTTTACGACCGTTTTCTAACTCAAAAAGACTATATTTA
                     GGTAGTTTAATGATTAAGTCTTTTTTAACTTCCTTATATCCTTTAGCTTCTAAAAAGT
                     CAATCGGATTTTTTTCAAAGGAACTTCTTTCCATAATTGTGATCCCTAGTAACTCTTT
                     AACGGATTTTAACTTCTTCGATTTCCCTTTTTCCACCTTAGCAACCACTAGGACTGAA
                     TAAGCTACCGTTGGACTATCAAAACCACCATATTTTTTTGGATCCCAGTCTTTTTTAC
                     GAGCAATAAGCTTGTCCGAATTTCTTTTTGGTAAAATTGACTCCTTGGAGAATCCGCC
                     TGTCTGTACTTCTGTTTTCTTGACAATATTGACTTGGGGCATGGACAATACTTTGCGC
                     ACTGTGGCAAAATCTCGCCCTTTATCCCAGACAATTTCTCCAGTTTCCCCATTAGTTT
                     CGATTAGAGGGCGTTTGCGAATCTCTCCATTTGCAAGTGTAATTTCTGTTTTGAAGAA
                     GTTCATGATATTAGAGTAAAAGAAATATTTTGCGGTTGCTTTGCCTATTTCTTGCTCA
                     GACTTAGCAATCATTTTACGAACATCATAAACTTTATAATCACCATAGACAAACTCCG
                     ATTCAAGTTTTGGATATTTCTTAATCAAAGCAGTTCCAACGACGGCATTTAGATACGC
                     ATCATGGGCATGATGGTAATTGTTAATCTCACGTACTTTATAGAATTGGAAATCTTTT
                     CGGAAGTCAGAAACTAATTTAGATTTTAAGGTAATCACTTTAACCTCTCGAATAAGTT
                     TATCATTTTCATCGTATTTAGTATTCATGCGACTATCCAAAATTTGTGCCACATGCTT
                     AGTGATTTGGCGAGTTTCAACCAATTGGCGTTTGATAAAACCAGCTTTATCAAGTTCA
                     CTCAAACCTCCACGTTCAGCTTTCGTTAAATTATCAAACTTACGTTGAGTGATTAACT
                     TGGCGTTTAGAAGTTGTCTCCAATAGTTTTTCATCTTTTTGACTACTTCTTCACTTGG
                     AACGTTATCCGATTTACCACGATTTTTATCAGAACGCGTTAAGACCTTATTGTCTATT
                     GAATCGTCTTTAAGGAAACTTTGTGGAACAATGTGATCGACATCATAATCACTTAAAC
                     GATTAATATCTAATTCTTGGTCCACATACATGTCTCTTCCATTTTGGAGATAATAGAG
                     ATAGAGCTTTTCATTTTGCAATTGAGTATTTTCAACAGGATGCTCTTTAAGAATCTGA
                     CTTCCTAATTCTTTGATACCTTCTTCGATTCGTTTCATACGCTCTCGCGAATTTTTCT
                     GGCCCTTTTGAGTTGTCTGATTTTCACGTGCCATTTCAATAACGATATTTTCTGGCTT
                     ATGCCGCCCCATTACTTTGACCAATTCATCAACAACTTTTACAGTCTGTAAAATACCT
                     TTTTTAATAGCAGGGCTACCAGCTAAATTTGCAATATGTTCATGTAAACTATCGCCTT
                     GTCCAGACACTTGTGCTTTTTGAATGTCTTCTTTAAATGTCAAACTATCATCATGGAT
                     CAGCTGCATAAAATTGCGATTGGCAAAACCATCTGATTTCAAAAAATCTAATATTGTT
                     TTGCCAGATTGCTTATCCCTAATACCATTAATCAATTTTCGAGACAAACGTCCCCAAC
                     CAGTATAACGGCGACGTTTAAGCTGTTTCATCACCTTATCATCAAAGAGGTGAGCATA
                     TGTTTTAAGTCTTTCCTCAATCATCTCCCTATCTTCAAATAAGGTCAATGTTAAAACA
                     ATATCCTCTAAGATATCTTCATTTTCTTCATTATCCAAAAAATCTTTATCTTTAATAA
                     TTTTTAGCAAATCATGGTAGGTACCTAATGAAGCATTAAATCTATCTTCAACTCCTGA
                     AATTTCAACACTATCAAAACATTCTATTTTTTTGAAATAATCTTCTTTTAATTGCTTA
                     ACGGTTACTTTTCGATTTGTTTTGAAGAGTAAATCAACAATGGCTTTCTTCTGTTCAC
                     CTGAAAGAAATGCTGGTTTTCGCATTCCTTCAGTAACATATTTGACCTTTGTCAATTC
                     GTTATAAACCGTAAAATACTCATAAAGCAAACTATGTTTTGGTAGTACTTTTTCATTT
                     GGAAGATTTTTATCAAAGTTTGTCATGCGTTCAATAAATGATTGAGCTGAAGCACCTT
                     TATCGACAACTTCTTCAAAATTCCATGGGGTAATTGTTTCTTCAGACTTCCGAGTCAT
                     CCATGCAAAACGACTATTGCCACGCGCCAATGGACCAACATAATAAGGAATTCGAAAA
                     GTCAAGATTTTTTCAATCTTCTCACGATTGTCTTTTAAAAATGGATAAAAGTCTTCTT
                     GTCTTCTCAAAATAGCATGCAGCTCACCCAAGTGAATTTGATGGGGAATAGAGCCGTT
                     GTCAAAGGTCCGTTGCTTGCGCAGCAAATCTTCACGATTTAGTTTCACCAATAATTCC
                     TCAGTACCATCCATTTTTTCTAAAATTGGTTTGATAAATTTATAAAATTCTTCTTGGC
                     TAGCTCCCCCATCAATATAACCTGCATATCCGTTTTTTGATTGATCAAAAAAGATTTC
                     TTTATACTTTTCTGGAAGTTGTTGTCGAACTAAAGCTTTTAAAAGAGTCAAGTCTTGA
                     TGATGTTCATCGTAGCGTTTAATCATTGAAGCTGATAGGGGAGCCTTAGTTATTTCAG
                     TATTTACTCTTAGGATATCTGAAAGTAAAATAGCATCTGATAAATTCTTAGCTGCCAA
                     AAACAAATCAGCATATTGATCTCCAATTTGCGCCAATAAATTATCTAAATCATCATCG
                     TAAGTATCTTTTGAAAGCTGTAATTTAGCATCTTCTGCCAAATCAAAATTTGATTTAA
                     AATTAGGGGTCAAACCCAATGACAAAGCAATGAGATTCCCAAATAAGCCATTTTTCTT
                     CTCACCGGGGAGCTGAGCAATGAGATTTTCTAATCGTCTTGATTTACTCAATCGTGCA
                     GAAAGAATCGCTTTAGCATCTACTCCACTTGCGTTAATAGGGTTTTCTTCAAATAATT
                     GATTGTAGGTTTGTACCAACTGGATAAATAGTTTGTCCACATCACTATTATCAGGATT
                     TAAATCTCCCTCAATCAAAAAATGACCACGAAACTTAATCATATGCGCTAAGGCCAAA
                     TAGATTAAGCGCAAATCCGCTTTATCAGTAGAATCTACCAATTTTTTTCGCAGATGAT
                     AGATAGTTGGATATTTCTCATGATAAGCAACTTCATCTACTATATTTCCAAAAATAGG
                     ATGACGTTCATGCTTCTTGTCTTCTTCCACCAAAAAAGACTCTTCAAGTCGATGAAAG
                     AAACTATCATCTACTTTCGCCATCTCATTTGAAAAAATCTCCTGTAGATAACAAATAC
                     GATTCTTCCGACGTGTATACCTTCTACGAGCTGTCCGTTTGAGTCGAGTCGCTTCCGC
                     TGTCTCTCCACTGTCAAATAAAAGAGCCCCTATAAGATTTTTTTTGATACTGTGGCGG
                     TCTGTATTTCCCAGAACCTTGAACTTTTTAGACGGAACCTTATATTCATCAGTGATCA
                     CCGCCCATCCGACGCTATTTGTGCCGATATCTAAGCCTATTGAGTATTTCTTATC"
                     /label="TTTTGGGACCATTCAAAACAGCATAGCTCTAAAACTGAGACCTCAGTCGG
                     TCTCAGCTAGCACTGTACCTAGGACTGAGCTAGCCGTCAAGGCGCGCCATGACTAACG
                     TTTTCATTGTCCCAAGATGGCAGCGCCTAAATGTAGAATGATAAAAGGATTAAGAGAT
                     TAATTTCCCTAAAAATGATAAAACAAGCGTTTTGAAAGCGCTTGTTTTTTTGGTTTGC
                     AGTCAGAGTAGAATAGAAGTATCAAAAAAAGCACCGACTCGGTGCCACTTTTTCAAGT
                     TGATAACGGACTAGCCTTATTTTAACTTGCTATGCTGTTTTGAATGGTTCCAACAAGA
                     TTATTTTATAACTTTTATAACAAATAATCAAGGAGAAATTCAAAGAAATTTATCAGCC
                     GGTCAGTCACCTCCTAGCTGACTCAAATCAATGCGTGTTTCATAAAGACCAGTGATGG
                     ATTGATGGATAAGAGTGGCATCTAAAACTTCTTTTGTAGACGTATATCGTTTACGATC
                     AATTGTTGTATCAAAATATTTAAAAGCAGCGGGAGCTCCAAGATTCGTCAACGTAAAT
                     AAATGAATAATATTTTCTGCTTGTTCACGTATTGGTTTGTCTCTATGTTTGTTATATG
                     CACTAAGAACTTTATCTAAATTGGCATCTGCTAAAATAACACGCTTAGAAAATTCACT
                     GATTTGCTCAATAATCTCATCTAAATAATGCTTATGCTGCTCCACAAACAATTGTTTT
                     TGTTCGTTATCTTCTGGACTACCCTTCAACTTTTCATAATGACTAGCTAAATATAAAA
                     AATTCACATATTTGCTTGGCAGAGCCAGCTCATTTCCTTTTTGTAATTCTCCGGCACT
                     AGCCAGCATCCGTTTACGACCGTTTTCTAACTCAAAAAGACTATATTTAGGTAGTTTA
                     ATGATTAAGTCTTTTTTAACTTCCTTATATCCTTTAGCTTCTAAAAAGTCAATCGGAT
                     TTTTTTCAAAGGAACTTCTTTCCATAATTGTGATCCCTAGTAACTCTTTAACGGATTT
                     TAACTTCTTCGATTTCCCTTTTTCCACCTTAGCAACCACTAGGACTGAATAAGCTACC
                     GTTGGACTATCAAAACCACCATATTTTTTTGGATCCCAGTCTTTTTTACGAGCAATAA
                     GCTTGTCCGAATTTCTTTTTGGTAAAATTGACTCCTTGGAGAATCCGCCTGTCTGTAC
                     TTCTGTTTTCTTGACAATATTGACTTGGGGCATGGACAATACTTTGCGCACTGTGGCA
                     AAATCTCGCCCTTTATCCCAGACAATTTCTCCAGTTTCCCCATTAGTTTCGATTAGAG
                     GGCGTTTGCGAATCTCTCCATTTGCAAGTGTAATTTCTGTTTTGAAGAAGTTCATGAT
                     ATTAGAGTAAAAGAAATATTTTGCGGTTGCTTTGCCTATTTCTTGCTCAGACTTAGCA
                     ATCATTTTACGAACATCATAAACTTTATAATCACCATAGACAAACTCCGATTCAAGTT
                     TTGGATATTTCTTAATCAAAGCAGTTCCAACGACGGCATTTAGATACGCATCATGGGC
                     ATGATGGTAATTGTTAATCTCACGTACTTTATAGAATTGGAAATCTTTTCGGAAGTCA
                     GAAACTAATTTAGATTTTAAGGTAATCACTTTAACCTCTCGAATAAGTTTATCATTTT
                     CATCGTATTTAGTATTCATGCGACTATCCAAAATTTGTGCCACATGCTTAGTGATTTG
                     GCGAGTTTCAACCAATTGGCGTTTGATAAAACCAGCTTTATCAAGTTCACTCAAACCT
                     CCACGTTCAGCTTTCGTTAAATTATCAAACTTACGTTGAGTGATTAACTTGGCGTTTA
                     GAAGTTGTCTCCAATAGTTTTTCATCTTTTTGACTACTTCTTCACTTGGAACGTTATC
                     CGATTTACCACGATTTTTATCAGAACGCGTTAAGACCTTATTGTCTATTGAATCGTCT
                     TTAAGGAAACTTTGTGGAACAATGTGATCGACATCATAATCACTTAAACGATTAATAT
                     CTAATTCTTGGTCCACATACATGTCTCTTCCATTTTGGAGATAATAGAGATAGAGCTT
                     TTCATTTTGCAATTGAGTATTTTCAACAGGATGCTCTTTAAGAATCTGACTTCCTAAT
                     TCTTTGATACCTTCTTCGATTCGTTTCATACGCTCTCGCGAATTTTTCTGGCCCTTTT
                     GAGTTGTCTGATTTTCACGTGCCATTTCAATAACGATATTTTCTGGCTTATGCCGCCC
                     CATTACTTTGACCAATTCATCAACAACTTTTACAGTCTGTAAAATACCTTTTTTAATA
                     GCAGGGCTACCAGCTAAATTTGCAATATGTTCATGTAAACTATCGCCTTGTCCAGACA
                     CTTGTGCTTTTTGAATGTCTTCTTTAAATGTCAAACTATCATCATGGATCAGCTGCAT
                     AAAATTGCGATTGGCAAAACCATCTGATTTCAAAAAATCTAATATTGTTTTGCCAGAT
                     TGCTTATCCCTAATACCATTAATCAATTTTCGAGACAAACGTCCCCAACCAGTATAAC
                     GGCGACGTTTAAGCTGTTTCATCACCTTATCATCAAAGAGGTGAGCATATGTTTTAAG
                     TCTTTCCTCAATCATCTCCCTATCTTCAAATAAGGTCAATGTTAAAACAATATCCTCT
                     AAGATATCTTCATTTTCTTCATTATCCAAAAAATCTTTATCTTTAATAATTTTTAGCA
                     AATCATGGTAGGTACCTAATGAAGCATTAAATCTATCTTCAACTCCTGAAATTTCAAC
                     ACTATCAAAACATTCTATTTTTTTGAAATAATCTTCTTTTAATTGCTTAACGGTTACT
                     TTTCGATTTGTTTTGAAGAGTAAATCAACAATGGCTTTCTTCTGTTCACCTGAAAGAA
                     ATGCTGGTTTTCGCATTCCTTCAGTAACATATTTGACCTTTGTCAATTCGTTATAAAC
                     CGTAAAATACTCATAAAGCAAACTATGTTTTGGTAGTACTTTTTCATTTGGAAGATTT
                     TTATCAAAGTTTGTCATGCGTTCAATAAATGATTGAGCTGAAGCACCTTTATCGACAA
                     CTTCTTCAAAATTCCATGGGGTAATTGTTTCTTCAGACTTCCGAGTCATCCATGCAAA
                     ACGACTATTGCCACGCGCCAATGGACCAACATAATAAGGAATTCGAAAAGTCAAGATT
                     TTTTCAATCTTCTCACGATTGTCTTTTAAAAATGGATAAAAGTCTTCTTGTCTTCTCA
                     AAATAGCATGCAGCTCACCCAAGTGAATTTGATGGGGAATAGAGCCGTTGTCAAAGGT
                     CCGTTGCTTGCGCAGCAAATCTTCACGATTTAGTTTCACCAATAATTCCTCAGTACCA
                     TCCATTTTTTCTAAAATTGGTTTGATAAATTTATAAAATTCTTCTTGGCTAGCTCCCC
                     CATCAATATAACCTGCATATCCGTTTTTTGATTGATCAAAAAAGATTTCTTTATACTT
                     TTCTGGAAGTTGTTGTCGAACTAAAGCTTTTAAAAGAGTCAAGTCTTGATGATGTTCA
                     TCGTAGCGTTTAATCATTGAAGCTGATAGGGGAGCCTTAGTTATTTCAGTATTTACTC
                     TTAGGATATCTGAAAGTAAAATAGCATCTGATAAATTCTTAGCTGCCAAAAACAAATC
                     AGCATATTGATCTCCAATTTGCGCCAATAAATTATCTAAATCATCATCGTAAGTATCT
                     TTTGAAAGCTGTAATTTAGCATCTTCTGCCAAATCAAAATTTGATTTAAAATTAGGGG
                     TCAAACCCAATGACAAAGCAATGAGATTCCCAAATAAGCCATTTTTCTTCTCACCGGG
                     GAGCTGAGCAATGAGATTTTCTAATCGTCTTGATTTACTCAATCGTGCAGAAAGAATC
                     GCTTTAGCATCTACTCCACTTGCGTTAATAGGGTTTTCTTCAAATAATTGATTGTAGG
                     TTTGTACCAACTGGATAAATAGTTTGTCCACATCACTATTATCAGGATTTAAATCTCC
                     CTCAATCAAAAAATGACCACGAAACTTAATCATATGCGCTAAGGCCAAATAGATTAAG
                     CGCAAATCCGCTTTATCAGTAGAATCTACCAATTTTTTTCGCAGATGATAGATAGTTG
                     GATATTTCTCATGATAAGCAACTTCATCTACTATATTTCCAAAAATAGGATGACGTTC
                     ATGCTTCTTGTCTTCTTCCACCAAAAAAGACTCTTCAAGTCGATGAAAGAAACTATCA
                     TCTACTTTCGCCATCTCATTTGAAAAAATCTCCTGTAGATAACAAATACGATTCTTCC
                     GACGTGTATACCTTCTACGAGCTGTCCGTTTGAGTCGAGTCGCTTCCGCTGTCTCTCC
                     ACTGTCAAATAAAAGAGCCCCTATAAGATTTTTTTTGATACTGTGGCGGTCTGTATTT
                     CCCAGAACCTTGAACTTTTTAGACGGAACCTTATATTCATCAGTGATCACCGCCCATC
                     CGACGCTATTTGTGCCGATATCTAAGCCTATTGAGTATTTCTTATC"
                     /note="Geneious type: Editing History Replacement"
     source          complement(2717..6710)
                     /ApEinfo_revcolor="#85dae9"
                     /ApEinfo_fwdcolor="#85dae9"
                     /label="source"
     misc_feature    2717..2752
                     /ApEinfo_revcolor="#84b0dc"
                     /ApEinfo_fwdcolor="#84b0dc"
                     /label="Repeat"
     misc_feature    complement(2773..2807)
                     /ApEinfo_revcolor="#b1ff67"
                     /ApEinfo_fwdcolor="#b1ff67"
                     /label="J23119"
     motif1          complement(2779..2807)
                     /Mismatches=0
                     /%_Identity=100
                     /Motif="TTGACAN(17)TATAAT"
                     /annotation_group="Sig70: 6,431 <- 6,459"
                     /label="Sig70"
     motif1          complement(2779..2807)
                     /Mismatches=0
                     /%_Identity=100
                     /Motif="TTGACAN(16,18)TATAAT"
                     /annotation_group="Sig70: 6,431 <- 6,459"
                     /label="Sig70"
     CDS             complement(2808..6710)
                     /ApEinfo_revcolor="#c6c9d1"
                     /ApEinfo_fwdcolor="#c6c9d1"
                     /label="Cpf1"
     motif1          2941..2968
                     /Mismatches=3
                     /%_Identity="89.28571428571429"
                     /Motif="TTGACAN(16,18)TATAAT"
                     /annotation_group="Sig70: 6,593 -> 6,620"
                     /label="Sig70"
     motif1          2995..3023
                     /Mismatches=3
                     /%_Identity="89.65517241379311"
                     /Motif="TTGACAN(17)TATAAT"
                     /annotation_group="Sig70: 6,647 -> 6,675"
                     /label="Sig70"
     motif1          2995..3023
                     /Mismatches=3
                     /%_Identity="89.65517241379311"
                     /Motif="TTGACAN(16,18)TATAAT"
                     /annotation_group="Sig70: 6,647 -> 6,675"
                     /label="Sig70"
     misc_feature    complement(3133..3155)
                     /Mismatches=0
                     /created_by="primer3"
                     /annotation_group="123150420826037747fe3ff-9f9b-4683-a92b-
                     03d1f29ea545"
                     /%GC="52.2"
                     /Tm="65.8"
                     /Hairpin_Tm="38.7"
                     /Self_Dimer_Tm="20.0"
                     /Sequence="GGGCATGGCGAATGTATCAAAGC"
                     /label="IP_P_245"
                     /note="Geneious type: primer_bind_reverse"
     motif1          3145..3172
                     /Mismatches=3
                     /%_Identity="89.28571428571429"
                     /Motif="TTGACAN(16,18)TATAAT"
                     /annotation_group="Sig70: 6,797 -> 6,824"
                     /label="Sig70"
     misc_feature    3212..3217
                     /Recognition_pattern="C^TCGAG"
                     /annotation_group="CTCGAG"
                     /label="XhoI"
                     /note="Geneious type: restriction site"
     motif1          3295..3322
                     /Mismatches=3
                     /%_Identity="89.28571428571429"
                     /Motif="TTGACAN(16,18)TATAAT"
                     /annotation_group="Sig70: 6,947 -> 6,974"
                     /label="Sig70"
     motif1          complement(3348..3376)
                     /Mismatches=2
                     /%_Identity="93.10344827586206"
                     /Motif="TTGACAN(17)TATAAT"
                     /annotation_group="Sig70: 7,000 <- 7,028"
                     /label="Sig70"
     motif1          complement(3348..3376)
                     /Mismatches=2
                     /%_Identity="93.10344827586206"
                     /Motif="TTGACAN(16,18)TATAAT"
                     /annotation_group="Sig70: 7,000 <- 7,028"
                     /label="Sig70"
     motif1          3658..3685
                     /Mismatches=3
                     /%_Identity="89.28571428571429"
                     /Motif="TTGACAN(16,18)TATAAT"
                     /annotation_group="Sig70: 7,310 -> 7,337"
                     /label="Sig70"
     motif1          3910..3937
                     /Mismatches=3
                     /%_Identity="89.28571428571429"
                     /Motif="TTGACAN(16,18)TATAAT"
                     /annotation_group="Sig70: 7,562 -> 7,589"
                     /label="Sig70"
     motif1          complement(4020..4049)
                     /Mismatches=3
                     /%_Identity=90
                     /Motif="TTGACAN(16,18)TATAAT"
                     /annotation_group="Sig70: 7,672 <- 7,701"
                     /label="Sig70"
     motif1          4318..4345
                     /Mismatches=3
                     /%_Identity="89.28571428571429"
                     /Motif="TTGACAN(16,18)TATAAT"
                     /annotation_group="Sig70: 7,970 -> 7,997"
                     /label="Sig70"
     motif1          complement(4363..4390)
                     /Mismatches=3
                     /%_Identity="89.28571428571429"
                     /Motif="TTGACAN(16,18)TATAAT"
                     /annotation_group="Sig70: 8,015 <- 8,042"
                     /label="Sig70"
     motif1          complement(4467..4496)
                     /Mismatches=2
                     /%_Identity="93.33333333333333"
                     /Motif="TTGACAN(16,18)TATAAT"
                     /annotation_group="Sig70: 8,119 <- 8,148"
                     /label="Sig70"
     motif1          complement(4467..4494)
                     /Mismatches=3
                     /%_Identity="89.28571428571429"
                     /Motif="TTGACAN(16,18)TATAAT"
                     /annotation_group="Sig70: 8,119 <- 8,146"
                     /label="Sig70"
     motif1          complement(4525..4553)
                     /Mismatches=3
                     /%_Identity="89.65517241379311"
                     /Motif="TTGACAN(17)TATAAT"
                     /annotation_group="Sig70: 8,177 <- 8,205"
                     /label="Sig70"
     motif1          complement(4525..4553)
                     /Mismatches=3
                     /%_Identity="89.65517241379311"
                     /Motif="TTGACAN(16,18)TATAAT"
                     /annotation_group="Sig70: 8,177 <- 8,205"
                     /label="Sig70"
     motif1          complement(4536..4563)
                     /Mismatches=3
                     /%_Identity="89.28571428571429"
                     /Motif="TTGACAN(16,18)TATAAT"
                     /annotation_group="Sig70: 8,188 <- 8,215"
                     /label="Sig70"
     motif1          complement(4662..4691)
                     /Mismatches=3
                     /%_Identity=90
                     /Motif="TTGACAN(16,18)TATAAT"
                     /annotation_group="Sig70: 8,314 <- 8,343"
                     /label="Sig70"
     motif1          complement(4840..4867)
                     /Mismatches=3
                     /%_Identity="89.28571428571429"
                     /Motif="TTGACAN(16,18)TATAAT"
                     /annotation_group="Sig70: 8,492 <- 8,519"
                     /label="Sig70"
     motif1          complement(4951..4978)
                     /Mismatches=3
                     /%_Identity="89.28571428571429"
                     /Motif="TTGACAN(16,18)TATAAT"
                     /annotation_group="Sig70: 8,603 <- 8,630"
                     /label="Sig70"
     motif1          complement(5018..5047)
                     /Mismatches=3
                     /%_Identity=90
                     /Motif="TTGACAN(16,18)TATAAT"
                     /annotation_group="Sig70: 8,670 <- 8,699"
                     /label="Sig70"
     motif1          complement(5020..5047)
                     /Mismatches=3
                     /%_Identity="89.28571428571429"
                     /Motif="TTGACAN(16,18)TATAAT"
                     /annotation_group="Sig70: 8,672 <- 8,699"
                     /label="Sig70"
     motif1          5022..5051
                     /Mismatches=3
                     /%_Identity=90
                     /Motif="TTGACAN(16,18)TATAAT"
                     /annotation_group="Sig70: 8,674 -> 8,703"
                     /label="Sig70"
     motif1          complement(5187..5216)
                     /Mismatches=3
                     /%_Identity=90
                     /Motif="TTGACAN(16,18)TATAAT"
                     /annotation_group="Sig70: 8,839 <- 8,868"
                     /label="Sig70"
     motif1          complement(5393..5422)
                     /Mismatches=3
                     /%_Identity=90
                     /Motif="TTGACAN(16,18)TATAAT"
                     /annotation_group="Sig70: 9,045 <- 9,074"
                     /label="Sig70"
     motif1          complement(5446..5473)
                     /Mismatches=3
                     /%_Identity="89.28571428571429"
                     /Motif="TTGACAN(16,18)TATAAT"
                     /annotation_group="Sig70: 9,098 <- 9,125"
                     /label="Sig70"
     motif1          complement(5478..5505)
                     /Mismatches=3
                     /%_Identity="89.28571428571429"
                     /Motif="TTGACAN(16,18)TATAAT"
                     /annotation_group="Sig70: 9,130 <- 9,157"
                     /label="Sig70"
     motif1          5499..5527
                     /Mismatches=3
                     /%_Identity="89.65517241379311"
                     /Motif="TTGACAN(17)TATAAT"
                     /annotation_group="Sig70: 9,151 -> 9,179"
                     /label="Sig70"
     motif1          5499..5527
                     /Mismatches=3
                     /%_Identity="89.65517241379311"
                     /Motif="TTGACAN(16,18)TATAAT"
                     /annotation_group="Sig70: 9,151 -> 9,179"
                     /label="Sig70"
     motif1          5651..5680
                     /Mismatches=3
                     /%_Identity=90
                     /Motif="TTGACAN(16,18)TATAAT"
                     /annotation_group="Sig70: 9,303 -> 9,332"
                     /label="Sig70"
     motif1          complement(5695..5722)
                     /Mismatches=3
                     /%_Identity="89.28571428571429"
                     /Motif="TTGACAN(16,18)TATAAT"
                     /annotation_group="Sig70: 9,347 <- 9,374"
                     /label="Sig70"
     motif1          complement(5749..5776)
                     /Mismatches=3
                     /%_Identity="89.28571428571429"
                     /Motif="TTGACAN(16,18)TATAAT"
                     /annotation_group="Sig70: 9,401 <- 9,428"
                     /label="Sig70"
     motif1          complement(5809..5836)
                     /Mismatches=3
                     /%_Identity="89.28571428571429"
                     /Motif="TTGACAN(16,18)TATAAT"
                     /annotation_group="Sig70: 9,461 <- 9,488"
                     /label="Sig70"
     motif1          5832..5861
                     /Mismatches=3
                     /%_Identity=90
                     /Motif="TTGACAN(16,18)TATAAT"
                     /annotation_group="Sig70: 9,484 -> 9,513"
                     /label="Sig70"
     motif1          5839..5866
                     /Mismatches=3
                     /%_Identity="89.28571428571429"
                     /Motif="TTGACAN(16,18)TATAAT"
                     /annotation_group="Sig70: 9,491 -> 9,518"
                     /label="Sig70"
     motif1          complement(6022..6050)
                     /Mismatches=3
                     /%_Identity="89.65517241379311"
                     /Motif="TTGACAN(17)TATAAT"
                     /annotation_group="Sig70: 9,674 <- 9,702"
                     /label="Sig70"
     motif1          complement(6022..6051)
                     /Mismatches=3
                     /%_Identity=90
                     /Motif="TTGACAN(16,18)TATAAT"
                     /annotation_group="Sig70: 9,674 <- 9,703"
                     /label="Sig70"
     motif1          complement(6022..6050)
                     /Mismatches=3
                     /%_Identity="89.65517241379311"
                     /Motif="TTGACAN(16,18)TATAAT"
                     /annotation_group="Sig70: 9,674 <- 9,702"
                     /label="Sig70"
     motif1          6083..6112
                     /Mismatches=3
                     /%_Identity=90
                     /Motif="TTGACAN(16,18)TATAAT"
                     /annotation_group="Sig70: 9,735 -> 9,764"
                     /label="Sig70"
     motif1          complement(6432..6461)
                     /Mismatches=3
                     /%_Identity=90
                     /Motif="TTGACAN(16,18)TATAAT"
                     /annotation_group="Sig70: 10,084 <- 10,113"
                     /label="Sig70"
     motif1          6457..6486
                     /Mismatches=3
                     /%_Identity=90
                     /Motif="TTGACAN(16,18)TATAAT"
                     /annotation_group="Sig70: 10,109 -> 10,138"
                     /label="Sig70"
     motif1          complement(6523..6550)
                     /Mismatches=3
                     /%_Identity="89.28571428571429"
                     /Motif="TTGACAN(16,18)TATAAT"
                     /annotation_group="Sig70: 10,175 <- 10,202"
                     /label="Sig70"
     motif1          complement(6601..6628)
                     /Mismatches=3
                     /%_Identity="89.28571428571429"
                     /Motif="TTGACAN(16,18)TATAAT"
                     /annotation_group="Sig70: 10,253 <- 10,280"
                     /label="Sig70"
     motif1          complement(6675..6702)
                     /Mismatches=3
                     /%_Identity="89.28571428571429"
                     /Motif="TTGACAN(16,18)TATAAT"
                     /annotation_group="Sig70: 10,327 <- 10,354"
                     /label="Sig70"
     motif1          6704..6732
                     /Mismatches=3
                     /%_Identity="89.65517241379311"
                     /Motif="TTGACAN(17)TATAAT"
                     /annotation_group="Sig70: 10,356 -> 10,384"
                     /label="Sig70"
     motif1          6704..6731
                     /Mismatches=3
                     /%_Identity="89.28571428571429"
                     /Motif="TTGACAN(16,18)TATAAT"
                     /annotation_group="Sig70: 10,356 -> 10,383"
                     /label="Sig70"
     motif1          6704..6732
                     /Mismatches=3
                     /%_Identity="89.65517241379311"
                     /Motif="TTGACAN(16,18)TATAAT"
                     /annotation_group="Sig70: 10,356 -> 10,384"
                     /label="Sig70"
     promoter        complement(6723..6882)
                     /ApEinfo_revcolor="#d6b295"
                     /ApEinfo_fwdcolor="#d6b295"
                     /label="proC promoter"
     motif1          complement(6744..6771)
                     /Mismatches=3
                     /%_Identity="89.28571428571429"
                     /Motif="TTGACAN(16,18)TATAAT"
                     /annotation_group="Sig70: 10,396 <- 10,423"
                     /label="Sig70"
     motif1          complement(6784..6812)
                     /Mismatches=3
                     /%_Identity="89.65517241379311"
                     /Motif="TTGACAN(17)TATAAT"
                     /annotation_group="Sig70: 10,436 <- 10,464"
                     /label="Sig70"
     motif1          complement(6784..6812)
                     /Mismatches=3
                     /%_Identity="89.65517241379311"
                     /Motif="TTGACAN(16,18)TATAAT"
                     /annotation_group="Sig70: 10,436 <- 10,464"
                     /label="Sig70"
     terminator      complement(6893..6980)
                     /ApEinfo_revcolor="#9eafd2"
                     /ApEinfo_fwdcolor="#9eafd2"
                     /label="rrnBT2 term"
     source          complement(<6981..7000)
                     /ApEinfo_revcolor="#b1ff67"
                     /ApEinfo_fwdcolor="#b1ff67"
                     /label="source"
     misc_feature    complement(6983..7002)
                     /Mismatch_Positions="=G=================="
                     /Mismatches=1
                     /Extension="ATAGCGGCTCTTCCA"
                     /created_by="primer3"
                     /annotation_group="573338616615962d007c0ed-7c87-45cb-8fcd-
                     73de87659e24"
                     /%GC="70.0"
                     /Tm="70.5"
                     /Hairpin_Tm="46.7"
                     /Self_Dimer_Tm="16.0"
                     /Sequence="AGGGAAGCAACGGCCCGGAG"
                     /label="IP_P_525"
                     /note="Geneious type: primer_bind_reverse"
     misc_feature    complement(6983..7000)
                     /Mismatches=0
                     /Extension="CACCACACGTCTCGTAAG"
                     /created_by="primer3"
                     /annotation_group="5912426108433858921756b-c465-4bb3-a323-
                     1bf36b75016b"
                     /%GC="72.2"
                     /Tm="67.1"
                     /Hairpin_Tm="42.6"
                     /Self_Dimer_Tm="16.0"
                     /Sequence="GGAAGCAACGGCCCGGAG"
                     /label="IP_P_931"
                     /note="Geneious type: primer_bind_reverse"
     gene            complement(7001..7627)
                     /ApEinfo_revcolor="#ffef86"
                     /ApEinfo_fwdcolor="#ffef86"
                     /label="tetR"
     mismatch        7001
                     /Target_base="A"
                     /Oligo_base="G"
                     /Oligo_name="IP_P_525"
                     /annotation_group="573338616615962d007c0ed-7c87-45cb-8fcd-
                     73de87659e24"
                     /label="A/G"
     PCR_primer      complement(7187..7211)
                     /ApEinfo_revcolor="#85dae9"
                     /ApEinfo_fwdcolor="#85dae9"
                     /label="GCATTTTACTTTAGGTTGCGTATTG"
     motif1          7208..7235
                     /Mismatches=3
                     /%_Identity="89.28571428571429"
                     /Motif="TTGACAN(16,18)TATAAT"
                     /annotation_group="Sig70: 10,860 -> 10,887"
                     /label="Sig70"
     misc_feature    7628..7705
                     /ApEinfo_revcolor="#ffef86"
                     /ApEinfo_fwdcolor="#ffef86"
                     /label="tetA promoter element"
     misc_feature    7642
                     /ApEinfo_revcolor="#9eafd2"
                     /ApEinfo_fwdcolor="#9eafd2"
                     /label="tetR TSS"
     misc_feature    7644..7650
                     /ApEinfo_revcolor="#85dae9"
                     /ApEinfo_fwdcolor="#85dae9"
                     /label="-35 Pa"
     motif1          7644..7671
                     /Mismatches=3
                     /%_Identity="89.28571428571429"
                     /Motif="TTGACAN(16,18)TATAAT"
                     /annotation_group="Sig70: 11,296 -> 11,323"
                     /label="Sig70"
     motif1          7644..7673
                     /Mismatches=2
                     /%_Identity="93.33333333333333"
                     /Motif="TTGACAN(16,18)TATAAT"
                     /annotation_group="Sig70: 11,296 -> 11,325"
                     /label="Sig70"
     misc_feature    7649..7667
                     /ApEinfo_revcolor="#f8d3a9"
                     /ApEinfo_fwdcolor="#f8d3a9"
                     /label="O1"
     misc_feature    complement(7649..7654)
                     /ApEinfo_revcolor="#d59687"
                     /ApEinfo_fwdcolor="#d59687"
                     /label="-10 Pr2"
     misc_feature    7668..7673
                     /ApEinfo_revcolor="#ffef86"
                     /ApEinfo_fwdcolor="#ffef86"
                     /label="-10 Pa"
     misc_feature    complement(7669..7674)
                     /ApEinfo_revcolor="#85dae9"
                     /ApEinfo_fwdcolor="#85dae9"
                     /label="-10 Pr1"
     misc_feature    complement(7672..7677)
                     /ApEinfo_revcolor="#84b0dc"
                     /ApEinfo_fwdcolor="#84b0dc"
                     /label="-35 Pr2"
     misc_feature    7677..7697
                     /ApEinfo_revcolor="#d6b295"
                     /ApEinfo_fwdcolor="#d6b295"
                     /label="O2"
     misc_feature    7679
                     /ApEinfo_revcolor="#d6b295"
                     /ApEinfo_fwdcolor="#d6b295"
                     /label="tetA tss"
     misc_feature    complement(7692..7698)
                     /ApEinfo_revcolor="#b1ff67"
                     /ApEinfo_fwdcolor="#b1ff67"
                     /label="-35 Pr1"
     misc_feature    7708..7722
                     /ApEinfo_revcolor="#ff0087"
                     /ApEinfo_fwdcolor="#ff0087"
                     /label="RBS"
     misc_feature    7723..10011
                     /ApEinfo_revcolor="#b1ff67"
                     /ApEinfo_fwdcolor="#b1ff67"
                     /label="LigD_MYCS2"
     misc_feature    8721..8732
                     /ApEinfo_revcolor="#faac61"
                     /ApEinfo_fwdcolor="#faac61"
                     /label="BsmBI Site"
     misc_feature    8813..8815
                     /ApEinfo_revcolor="#d6b295"
                     /ApEinfo_fwdcolor="#d6b295"
                     /label="BsmBI site"
     misc_feature    10018..10032
                     /ApEinfo_revcolor="#ff0087"
                     /ApEinfo_fwdcolor="#ff0087"
                     /label="RBS"
     misc_feature    10033..10989
                     /ApEinfo_revcolor="#85dae9"
                     /ApEinfo_fwdcolor="#85dae9"
                     /label="Ku_MYCS2_pcc7002 optimized"
     misc_feature    10711..10716
                     /Recognition_pattern="C^TCGAG"
                     /annotation_group="CTCGAG"
                     /label="XhoI"
                     /note="Geneious type: restriction site"
     motif1          complement(10868..10896)
                     /Mismatches=3
                     /%_Identity="89.65517241379311"
                     /Motif="TTGACAN(17)TATAAT"
                     /annotation_group="Sig70: 14,520 <- 14,548"
                     /label="Sig70"
     motif1          complement(10868..10896)
                     /Mismatches=3
                     /%_Identity="89.65517241379311"
                     /Motif="TTGACAN(16,18)TATAAT"
                     /annotation_group="Sig70: 14,520 <- 14,548"
                     /label="Sig70"
     primer_bind     10990..11009
                     /modified_by="isaacnplant"
                     /Mismatches=0
                     /Extension="CACCACACGTCTCGCTT"
                     /created_by="primer3"
                     /annotation_group="590929759987726ffe36944-b451-4a2f-b753-
                     f0bd920ee059"
                     /%GC="55.0"
                     /Tm="63.0"
                     /Hairpin_Tm="None"
                     /Self_Dimer_Tm="None"
                     /Sequence="ACCAAGTAGTGACCCGCTTC"
                     /label="IP_P_932"
     misc_feature    complement(11004..11021)
                     /Mismatches=0
                     /Extension="ATAGCGGCTCTTCCAAGTTTAAAC"
                     /created_by="primer3"
                     /annotation_group="573167839774705d55b8347-9847-4882-8ac0-
                     1767853d186c"
                     /%GC="55.6"
                     /Tm="62.1"
                     /Hairpin_Tm="None"
                     /Self_Dimer_Tm="None"
                     /Sequence="ACCATGCATCACGAAGCG"
                     /label="IP_P_520"
                     /note="Geneious type: primer_bind_reverse"
     misc_feature    complement(11004..11021)
                     /Mismatches=0
                     /Extension="ATAGCGGCTCTTCCAAGTTTAAAC"
                     /created_by="primer3"
                     /annotation_group="573196190875827fcf8cec4-1578-44f0-8422-
                     8f4e1bfbef09"
                     /%GC="55.6"
                     /Tm="62.1"
                     /Hairpin_Tm="None"
                     /Self_Dimer_Tm="None"
                     /Sequence="ACCATGCATCACGAAGCG"
                     /label="IP_P_520"
                     /note="Geneious type: primer_bind_reverse"
     misc_feature    complement(11004..11021)
                     /Mismatches=0
                     /Extension="CACCACACGTCTCGTAAGTTTAAAC"
                     /created_by="primer3"
                     /annotation_group="590929812967287fce51849-5280-4b12-803f-
                     36e24420a345"
                     /%GC="55.6"
                     /Tm="62.1"
                     /Hairpin_Tm="None"
                     /Self_Dimer_Tm="None"
                     /Sequence="ACCATGCATCACGAAGCG"
                     /label="IP_P_930"
                     /note="Geneious type: primer_bind_reverse"
ORIGIN      
        1 cttaccaagt agtgacccgc ttcgtgatgc atggtgttta aacttaatta agcctccggc
       61 ctgcggcctg cgcgcttcgc ttgccggttg gacaccaagt ggaaggcggg tcaaggctcg
      121 cgcagcgacc gcgcagcggc ttggccttga cgcgcctgga acgacccaag cctatgcgag
      181 tgggggcagt cgaaggcgaa gcccgcccgc ctgccccccg agcctcacgg cggcgagtgc
      241 gggggttcca agggggcagc gccaccttgg gcaaggccga aggccgcgca gtcgatcaac
      301 aagccccgga ggggccactt tttgccggag ggggagccgc gccgaaggcg tgggggaacc
      361 ccgcaggggt gcccttcttt gggcaccaaa gaactagata tagggcgaaa tgcgaaagac
      421 ttaaaaatca acaacttaaa aaaggggggt acgcaacagc tcattgcggc accccccgca
      481 atagctcatt gcgtaggtta aagaaaatct gtaattgact gccactttta cgcaacgcat
      541 aattgttgtc gcgctgccga aaagttgcag ctgattgcgc atggtgccgc aaccgtgcgg
      601 caccctaccg catggagata agcatggcca cgcagtccag agaaatcggc attcaagcca
      661 agaacaagcc cggtcactgg gtgcaaacgg aacgcaaagc gcatgaggcg tgggccgggc
      721 ttattgcgag gaaacccacg gcggcaatgc tgctgcatca cctcgtggcg cagatgggcc
      781 accagaacgc cgtggtggtc agccagaaga cactttccaa gctcatcgga cgttctttgc
      841 ggacggtcca atacgcagtc aaggacttgg tggccgagcg ctggatctcc gtcgtgaagc
      901 tcaacggccc cggcaccgtg tcggcctacg tggtcaatga ccgcgtggcg tggggccagc
      961 cccgcgacca gttgcgcctg tcggtgttca gtgccgccgt ggtggttgat cacgacgacc
     1021 aggacgaatc gctgttgggg catggcgacc tgcgccgcat cccgaccctg tatccgggcg
     1081 agcagcaact accgaccggc cccggcgagg agccgcccag ccagcccggc attccgggca
     1141 tggaaccaga cctgccagcc ttgaccgaaa cggaggaatg ggaacggcgc gggcagcagc
     1201 gcctgccgat gcccgatgag ccgtgttttc tggacgatgg cgagccgttg gagccgccga
     1261 cacgggtcac gctgccgcgc cggtagcact tgggttgcgc agcaacccgt aagtgcgctg
     1321 ttccagacta tcggctgtag ttaattaagc ggccgcgagc gtagcgaccg agtgagctag
     1381 ctatttgttt atttttctaa atacattcaa atatgtatcc gctcatgaga caataaccct
     1441 gttaaaatgc gtggatctcc atcaggcagt ttcccagaca ttactcaccc gtccgccact
     1501 cgtcagcaaa gaagcaagct tagatcgacc tgcagggggg ggggggaaag ccacgttgtg
     1561 tctcaaaatc tctgatgtta cattgcacaa gataaaaata tatcatcatg aacaataaaa
     1621 ctgtctgctt acataaacag taatacaagg ggtgttatga gccatattca acgggaaacg
     1681 tcttgctcga ggccgcgatt aaattccaac atggatgctg atttatatgg gtataaatgg
     1741 gctcgcgata atgtcgggca atcaggtgcg acaatctatc gattgtatgg gaagcccgat
     1801 gcgccagagt tgtttctgaa acatggcaaa ggtagcgttg ccaatgatgt tacagatgag
     1861 atggtcagac taaactggct gacggaattt atgcctcttc cgaccatcaa gcattttatc
     1921 cgtactcctg atgatgcatg gttactcacc actgcgatcc ccgggaaaac agcattccag
     1981 gtattagaag aatatcctga ttcaggtgaa aatattgttg atgcgctggc agtgttcctg
     2041 cgccggttgc attcgattcc tgtttgtaat tgtcctttta acagcgatcg cgtatttcgc
     2101 ctcgctcagg cgcaatcacg aatgaataac ggtttggttg atgcgagtga ttttgatgac
     2161 gagcgtaatg gctggcctgt tgaacaagtc tggaaagaaa tgcataagct tttgccattc
     2221 tcaccggatt cagtcgtcac tcatggtgat ttctcacttg ataaccttat ttttgacgag
     2281 gggaaattaa taggttgtat tgatgttgga cgagtcggaa tcgcagaccg ataccaggat
     2341 cttgccatcc tatggaactg cctcggtgag ttttctcctt cattacagaa acggcttttt
     2401 caaaaatatg gtattgataa tcctgatatg aataaattgc agtttcattt gatgctcgat
     2461 gagtttttct aatcagggga taacgcagga aagaacatgt gagcaatgtt tttttgcggc
     2521 cgcaaccgct ctagatttca gtgcaattta tctcttcaaa tgtagcacct gaagtcagcc
     2581 caggaggcgt ggaaaaagcc gggcattgcc cggctttctt tgtgagtcgt cctgaacgcc
     2641 tccctgatcg aggtcgaggg ggcatcgcct taggccggcc gggcttgtct gcaggcaggg
     2701 tagccaaatg cgttggatct acaacagtag aaattattta aagttcttag acccgttttt
     2761 gcctaaatca gcgctagcat tatacctagg actgagctag ctgtcaatta gttattccta
     2821 ttctgcacga actcaaaata ctcttcattt ttgataacca aattgagttt tttgccctct
     2881 tgattatttt tgatcctacc tagtagcatc agacctttta gcccaatatg ataagcacca
     2941 ttggcatcag catcttgagg catatttttt ggcgcctgtc gcgaatcaaa gaaattgcca
     3001 tttacatctg ctactggtga aattagataa tctaactcag tacctgtttt tgagttacgc
     3061 atttgtaaga tagtatttag gacactagtt agcttagcaa aaaacttttt gtcgctctca
     3121 ccgcaaatag ctgctttgat acattcgcca tgcccatatt cgatagaata atcttttagc
     3181 aatttctcca actctttagt tggataaact tctcgagtat cccaattatg atttttatct
     3241 gaatttctaa agttaatcaa tctactccca aagctagcta tagtccactt gcctttggca
     3301 gccttgtcac caaagttttt ataatcaaaa ctaaactcaa aatagccctt atcaaggtta
     3361 taacaaatct tgtcaaactt actaaagaac tcttgagatt tgctgacact ttcatactta
     3421 ggatataact gatttacaaa accagttaca ggacaaattt ttgaagtaaa accagctggt
     3481 acatagtaga taatacctgt ttgtttaccc atctttttaa aagtctcaaa aggtgctgtt
     3541 agctgataag ctctaagcac tcccccagtt ttatcaaact cattatcttt gaaaactaga
     3601 tagtttagtt tctcaattag cattttttct aacttttgat agacctgctt ctctaccttg
     3661 aaacgccctc ttttaaatcc aaaatttaaa tcctcaaaaa ccacaatagc attatactct
     3721 ataactagct tagctatttc atgaactacc tgagatagat agccctcttt catctctttg
     3781 atgttattta tctttttcca gtctttccta gctgaatccc tatctttctc tattgcagca
     3841 agcttatcat ggtagtttgt tttcattcta tcattaccaa tgatgttgaa agtatcttgt
     3901 ttgatgatat tgcctttacc atctaccaaa gtatagtaag ctaaatgtct ttcacctcta
     3961 tctatactta atatatgaac atcatttgct ttttctttta gcaataaatt gatttcatca
     4021 ttaaacttat tagctccact agatttaaaa ttgattgtaa taggacagtg aaagaaaaac
     4081 ttatcttcag taaagcgttt atctttgatt aaatcatatt caaaaacact ctctttttta
     4141 ggattatctt tgtttttatt agctattgcc tctttagctg ggtgagtgat ttttttaggt
     4201 attgattgtt tacgataaaa aagctctgcc tcaccattta gcttataaac cacatcttga
     4261 agatttctct catcaaacag cgctttccaa tataaagtat gtagatttgg tcgccctttg
     4321 ctataagctg aaaaatcttt attatagatt tggaataggt acaatttacc ctgattaact
     4381 acgctatcaa tatagctctc tgatatattt tcaaaagtta gtttgtagcc ttgattttca
     4441 acttctctat aaaattcatc tatagaatta tatctttgag tatcagaaaa tctaaatcca
     4501 aaatctttcc actccggatg cttacttata gactgtttat aaaaatctat aaattttcgg
     4561 caatcttcaa tattaaactc aaatttttca tatccttttt gaggactacc attttttgta
     4621 tgtgtggaat gatttcttat tctaagtata tcttcactag gattataaaa ttttatagat
     4681 ttagcagaaa agaaaacctt aggtaacatt ttatttgcgc caggtaaaag tttataaaca
     4741 atttttttat aaccctcgcc tttattttct ttgatagctt tatcatcaaa tattttgtta
     4801 tttttcttat tcatcacacc cagataatat ttatcatctt tgataaataa aattgccgta
     4861 ttgtcaggct ctttattttt atcccaacca ttagccaaag tcgagttctc aaaattgagc
     4921 ttaaatttct catcactata tggcttttga gttatatagt ttctaatttt gttataaaga
     4981 ggcactatat tcgctagctc aaagtagcac tcctcaaata ctagataaaa atgctcatcc
     5041 ttgtctaaaa tatttgcctt atcttctgac tgactaatat gaaatatttt tagtttatgt
     5101 aagagattat tagtttgatc taaaagatcc ttgatagctt taacatcatc ttccgcacta
     5161 gcttgaagta ggtctttttt accttgattt tgatatttga tagatatctg tgccaaattg
     5221 tctttgtttt gagctatttc atcaaatatc atcggaatag ccgcaaagtt tgcaagtatt
     5281 tcttcaaacc tacactgttt atctatatct ctatgcttat taaattcttc taaggcaagc
     5341 tttatagttt ctagagataa gtattttgct ttttcagttt ttttggctat taattcttgc
     5401 tctttcttac tagggttatc aagattttta ggtgctattt gttgagttat atattctagt
     5461 accgctgtac caataacact ataatcatca aaaacttgtt gtgatagatc agtaagagat
     5521 ttatcatttt taaaataaat tttactcaaa tcaagttttt gagcttttaa atcatcaaat
     5581 aataaagata gtgtttcttt aatagatttt tcttctactg ttttaaaagc tgctatttgc
     5641 tcataaaaac tttgcatcgt tgtaactaca tcactatcat cttctaactt atcaattaca
     5701 aaagatttag attctgtatc acttaaaatt tgcttaaata aaacactcat tttatatttt
     5761 ttgagtgttt tatcatttat ttgctgtgag tatagattta tatattcatt tatacctttt
     5821 ctctttgtat tttcaccatt tacaaattta ccaccaataa tagtattaaa tttagtaata
     5881 ccactttgat ttagataatt attaaagttt gctatctcaa aaacttcatc aagtgaaaaa
     5941 actctttgat taacttcaga tgttttgtag tcaatatcaa aggttagctc ttctgccaaa
     6001 tcttttttaa tttgttcata gtttatagct tctggagctt tgtcttttaa actctcatac
     6061 ttagctttat tttctagaaa tttaggcaaa ttatcatcta ctatcctata aataatagat
     6121 gtaggaatat cattgctact ataaacattt tttctatttt catgaaaacc cttaaaataa
     6181 gttgtccaac ctttaaaaga tttgattatt tctaacgcct catctatatc tgtgatatca
     6241 ctattggctt taaatagttc tataccatta tccttagatt gctttagcca tagaattaaa
     6301 tctgactctt gccctttttt agcatcgata aggttttgat taaacaaatt cttaaatttc
     6361 tctgagtcct ttatatattc agatatttgt ttctttatcg tatcttttgc acttttaaaa
     6421 tctttttgta gattatcatc atcactcttt ttaagtttaa aataaacatc agaatagttt
     6481 tgtaataaat cttcgctaat acaaaccgaa cttaatatct cctctataaa aaactgatga
     6541 tatttatcaa ttatttgttt agcctttttg tagtctttag ctcttttctc atcatctaaa
     6601 atcaaacctc ttgcttttat gttttcaagt gttttaccct gtgggattaa ctcaaatctt
     6661 agagttttac ttaaactata tttattaaca aattcttgat aaattgacat ttttgcctcc
     6721 tcctctagta aaagttaaac aaaattattt gtagagggaa accgttgtgg actccctgaa
     6781 tatatcatac gagccttatg catgcccgta aagttatcca gcaaccactc atagacctag
     6841 ggcagcagat agggacgacg tggtgttagc tgtgctctag aagctagcag agtttgtaga
     6901 aacgcaaaaa ggccatccgt caggatggcc ttctgcttaa tttgatgcct ggcagtttat
     6961 ggcgggcgtc ctgcccgcca ccctccgggc cgttgcttcc ttaagaccca ctttcacatt
     7021 taagttgttt ttctaatccg catatgatca attcaaggcc gaataagaag gctggctctg
     7081 caccttggtg atcaaataat tcgatagctt gtcgtaataa tggcggcata ctatcagtag
     7141 taggtgtttc cctttcttct ttagcgactt gatgctcttg atcttccaat acgcaaccta
     7201 aagtaaaatg ccccacagcg ctgagtgcat ataatgcatt ctctagtgaa aaaccttgtt
     7261 ggcataaaaa ggctaattga ttttcgagag tttcatactg tttttctgta ggccgtgtac
     7321 ctaaatgtac ttttgctcca tcgcgatgac ttagtaaagc acatctaaaa cttttagcgt
     7381 tattacgtaa aaaatcttgc cagctttccc cttctaaagg gcaaaagtga gtatggtgcc
     7441 tatctaacat ctcaatggct aaggcgtcga gcaaagcccg cttatttttt acatgccaat
     7501 acaatgtagg ctgctctaca cctagcttct gggcgagttt acgggttgtt aaaccttcga
     7561 ttccgacctc attaagcagc tctaatgcgc tgttaatcac tttactttta tctaatctag
     7621 acatcattaa ttcctaattt ttgttgacac tctatcattg atagagttat tttaccactc
     7681 cctatcagtg atagagaaaa gtgaatcaag gaggaaaaaa aaatggctag acacccctgg
     7741 ggtatggagc gatacgagcg cgtccgacta accaaccccg acaaagtcct atatcctgct
     7801 acaggaacga ctaaggccga ggtttttgat tactatttga gcattgcgca ggtgatggtg
     7861 cctcatattg ccggacgtcc cgttacacga aaacgttggc caaatggagt cgcggaggag
     7921 gcgttctttg agaaacaact ggcttcatcg gcaccaagtt ggttggaacg ggggagtatt
     7981 acacataaat ctggcacaac aacgtacccc attatcaata cgagggaggg gttagcctgg
     8041 gtggcacaac aagcctcgct tgaggtacat gtaccgcaat ggcgcttcga ggatggcgat
     8101 cagggaccag ctacccggat tgtgttcgac ctagatccag gtgagggggt aacgatgacg
     8161 caactatgcg agatagctca cgaagtccgc gcgcttatga ccgatctcga tttagaaaca
     8221 tacccgctaa cgtcgggctc gaaagggctc cacctatacg taccgttggc tgagccgatc
     8281 agcagccgcg gcgcctcggt gctggcacgg cgggttgctc aacagttaga acaggcaatg
     8341 ccaaaactgg ttactgcaac catgacgaaa tcactgcgtg ccggaaaggt gttcctcgac
     8401 tggagtcaga acaatgcagc gaagacgacg attgcgcctt actcccttcg aggccgcgac
     8461 cacccgacgg tggcagctcc ccgaacctgg gatgaaattg cagaccccga acttcgtcat
     8521 ctgcgctttg acgaggtttt ggaccggtta gatgagtatg gtgacctctt ggccccgctt
     8581 gatgcggacg cacctattgc ggacaaactg actacttacc gttctatgcg tgacgcttcc
     8641 aagaccccag agcccgttcc taaggagatc cctaaaaccg gaaataacga caaattcgtc
     8701 attcaagaac accatgcacg tcgactccac tacgatctcc gcctggaacg cgacggtgtg
     8761 ctcgtgtctt tcgcggtccc taagaacctg cccgaaacca ctgccgaaaa ccgactcgcg
     8821 gtgcacaccg aagatcaccc catcgagtat ttagcatttc atggctcgat ccccaaaggc
     8881 gagtatggcg ccggagacat ggttatttgg gacagtggtt cttacgaaac tgagaaattc
     8941 cgggtgccgg aagaactgga taacccagat gactcgcacg gcgaaatcat tgtgaccttg
     9001 catggcgaga aggtggacgg tcgttacgct ctcattcaaa ctaagggtaa aaattggctg
     9061 gcgcaccgca tgaaggacca aaagaacgct cggccggaag atttcgcccc gatgctcgcc
     9121 actgagggtt ccgtggccaa atacaaagct aaacaatggg cgttcgaggg taaatgggat
     9181 gggtaccgag tcattattga tgctgatcat gggcaactcc agatccgctc gcggaccggc
     9241 cgcgaagtca cgggggaata tcctcagttc aaggctctcg ctgccgatct cgctgagcac
     9301 catgtggtcc tcgatggcga ggcggttgcg ctggatgaat ccggtgtgcc gagctttggg
     9361 cagatgcaga atcgcgcgcg gagtacgcgg gtggaatttt gggcgtttga tatcctgtgg
     9421 ctggatggcc gctcactgct gcgggccaag tattcagatc gacgaaaaat cttggaagcg
     9481 ctggccgatg gcggaggcct gatcgttccg gatcaactgc cgggcgatgg cccagaagcc
     9541 atggaacatg ttcggaagaa gcgctttgaa ggtgtcgtcg ccaaaaaatg ggattccacg
     9601 tatcagcccg gtcgccgcag cagcagctgg atcaaggata agatctggaa tactcaagaa
     9661 gttgtgatcg gtgggtggcg ccagggcgaa ggggggcgca gcagtggtat cggtgccttg
     9721 gtcttgggta tcccaggccc cgaaggcttg cagtttgtgg gccgcgttgg caccggcttt
     9781 accgaaaagg aattgagcaa gctgaaagat atgctgaaac cgctgcatac cgatgaaagc
     9841 ccgtttaacg cccccctgcc caaggttgat gcccgcggcg tcacctttgt ccgcccggaa
     9901 ttggtcggcg aagtccgcta tagcgaacgc accagtgatg gccgcttgcg ccagcccagt
     9961 tggcgcggct tgcgccctga taagaccccc gatgaagtcg tctgggaata atcacacaag
    10021 gaggaaaaaa aaatgcgcag tatctggaaa gggagcattg cattcggact cgtaaacgtt
    10081 ccggtcaagg tttattccgc aaccgaagac catgacatta aattccatca agtacatgcg
    10141 aaggataatg gacggatccg gtataaacgg gtgtgcgaag tttgcggaga ggtggtcgaa
    10201 tatcgtgaca tcaataaagc cttcgaatcg gacgatggac aaatggtagt catcaccgat
    10261 gaggacatcg cgacgctccc ggaggagcgt agtcgcgaga tcgaagttgt tgaatttatt
    10321 ccagcagaac aactcgatcc tttaatgtac gataagtcgt acttcctgga accggattcc
    10381 aagtcctcga aatcttatgt tctcctcgcg aaaaccttgg cagagacaga tcggattgcg
    10441 attgttcact tttccctgcg gaacaaaagc cggctcgcag ccctgcgggt aaaagacttc
    10501 agcaagcggg atgtcatgat gattcacaca ctgctgtggc cagacgaaat tcgggacccc
    10561 gacttcccaa tcctggataa agaagtgcag atcaagcctg ctgagttaaa gatggcaggc
    10621 caagtcgtcg aatcgatgac cgatgatttc aaacccgatc tgtaccatga cgactaccaa
    10681 gaacagttac gggagctggt acaagcaaaa ctcgagggag gagaggcttt tagcgttgag
    10741 gagcaaccag ctgagttaga cgaaggaacg gaagacgtgt ccgacttgct ggcaaagttg
    10801 gaagcctccg tcaaagcacg gaagggaggt aaaagtgatt cgaaggatga ttccgacagt
    10861 gagtctgatt ctaaggaaag caaatcggac agtaaaccag ccaaaaaggc accggcgaag
    10921 aaagcagcgg ctaagaagtc taccgcaaag aaagcgcccg ctaaaaaggc tgctgcgaag
    10981 aaatcgtgaa ccaagtagtg acccgcttcg tgatgcatgg tgtttaaa
//
