# Supplementary material for: Heterologous Cas9 and non-homologous end joining as a Potentially Organism-Agnostic Knockout (POAK) system in bacteria
Source: bioRxiv preprint, doi:10.1101/601971, version 2 (2021-10-06)
Supplement: Plasmid Sequences [file 601971_file03.zip › SuppFileA1/IP_248.gb]

LOCUS       IP_248                 11026 bp    DNA     circular UNA 05-JAN-2019
DEFINITION  Ligation of 4FT-Theta PCR Product 3 into IP_174 PCR Product.
ACCESSION   urn.local...37-9z01nbj
VERSION     urn.local...37-9z01nbj
KEYWORDS    .
SOURCE      
  ORGANISM  .
FEATURES             Location/Qualifiers
     ligation        1..4
                     /label="Ligation"
     misc_feature    1..2509
                     /Source="referenceToDocument: urn:local:.:mh-7sd2340"
                     /label="IP_174 PCR Product (concatenated sequence 1)"
                     /note="Geneious type: Concatenated sequence"
     misc_feature    <4..>2506
                     /Source="referenceToDocument: urn:local:.:1r8-7d3mzs7"
                     /label="101knr_backbone (concatenated sequence 2)"
                     /note="Geneious type: Concatenated sequence"
     primer_bind     4..23
                     /Sequence="ACCAAGTAGTGACCCGCTTC"
                     /Hairpin_Tm="None"
                     /Tm="59.7"
                     /Self_Dimer_Tm="None"
                     /%GC="55.0"
                     /Pair_Dimer_Tm="None"
                     /Product_Size=2503
                     /Extension="CACCACAGCTCTTCGCTT"
                     /modified_by="isaacnplant"
                     /label="IP_P_735"
     primer_bind     4..23
                     /modified_by="isaacnplant"
                     /Mismatches=0
                     /Extension="CACCACACGTCTCGCTT"
                     /created_by="primer3"
                     /annotation_group="5909936072803327fb8da68-0a79-4115-a295-
                     fdb040c04658"
                     /%GC="55.0"
                     /Tm="63.0"
                     /Hairpin_Tm="None"
                     /Self_Dimer_Tm="None"
                     /Sequence="ACCAAGTAGTGACCCGCTTC"
                     /label="IP_P_932"
     misc_feature    44..51
                     /ApEinfo_revcolor="#7ea7d8"
                     /ApEinfo_fwdcolor="#7ea7d8"
                     /label="PacI"
     misc_feature    431..488
                     /ApEinfo_revcolor="#75c6a9"
                     /ApEinfo_fwdcolor="#75c6a9"
                     /label="putative terminator"
     misc_feature    455..472
                     /ApEinfo_revcolor="#ff9ccd"
                     /ApEinfo_fwdcolor="#ff9ccd"
                     /label="pBBR1 seq 3"
     misc_feature    515..519
                     /ApEinfo_revcolor="#ff9ccd"
                     /ApEinfo_fwdcolor="#ff9ccd"
                     /label="-35"
     misc_feature    538..549
                     /ApEinfo_revcolor="#ff9ccd"
                     /ApEinfo_fwdcolor="#ff9ccd"
                     /label="-10 and TSS"
     misc_feature    624..1286
                     /ApEinfo_revcolor="#ff9ccd"
                     /ApEinfo_fwdcolor="#ff9ccd"
                     /label="rep"
     misc_feature    1167..1185
                     /ApEinfo_revcolor="#ff9ccd"
                     /ApEinfo_fwdcolor="#ff9ccd"
                     /label="pBBR1 seq 4"
     misc_feature    1341..1356
                     /ApEinfo_revcolor="#7ea7d8"
                     /ApEinfo_fwdcolor="#7ea7d8"
                     /label="NotI/PacI"
     source          1357..>1441
                     /ApEinfo_revcolor="#b1ff67"
                     /ApEinfo_fwdcolor="#b1ff67"
                     /label="source"
     misc_feature    <1357..1441
                     /Source="referenceToDocument: urn:local:.:2og-7byb966"
                     /label="IP_103 PCR Product (concatenated sequence 1)"
                     /note="Geneious type: Concatenated sequence"
     ligation        1438..1441
                     /label="Ligation"
     misc_feature    1438..>2506
                     /Source="referenceToDocument: urn:local:.:2ok-7bybcv9"
                     /label="KnR (concatenated sequence 2)"
                     /note="Geneious type: Concatenated sequence"
     misc_feature    1442..2504
                     /Original_Bases="ATAAATGCTTCAATAATATTGAAAAAGGAAGAGTATGAGGG
                     AAGCGGTGATCGCCGAAGTATCGACTCAACTATCAGAGGTAGTTGGCGTCATCGAGCG
                     CCATCTCGAACCGACGTTGCTGGCCGTACATTTGTACGGCTCCGCAGTGGATGGCGGC
                     CTGAAGCCACACAGTGATATTGATTTGCTGGTTACGGTGACCGTAAGGCTTGATGAAA
                     CAACGCGGCGAGCTTTGATCAACGACCTTTTGGAAACTTCGGCTTCCCCTGGAGAGAG
                     CGAGATTCTCCGCGCTGTAGAAGTCACCATTGTTGTGCACGACGACATCATTCCGTGG
                     CGTTATCCAGCTAAGCGCGAACTGCAATTTGGAGAATGGCAGCGCAATGACATTCTTG
                     CAGGTATCTTCGAGCCAGCCACGATCGACATTGATCTGGCTATCTTGCTGACAAAAGC
                     AAGAGAACATAGCGTTGCCTTGGTAGGTCCAGCGGCGGAGGAACTCTTTGATCCGGTT
                     CCTGAACAGGATCTATTTGAGGCGCTAAATGAAACCTTAACGCTATGGAACTCGCCGC
                     CCGACTGGGCTGGCGATGAGCGAAATGTAGTGCTTACGTTGTCCCGCATTTGGTACAG
                     CGCAGTAACCGGCAAAATCGCGCCGAAGGATGTCGCTGCCGACTGGGCAATGGAGCGC
                     CTGCCGGCCCAGTATCAGCCCGTCATACTTGAAGCTAGACAGGCTTATCTTGGACAAG
                     AAGAAGATCGCTTGGCCTCGCGCGCAGATCAGTTGGAAGAATTTGTCCACTACGTGAA
                     AGGCGAGATCACCAAGGTAGTCGGCAAAT"
                     /label="ATAAATGCTTCAATAATATTGAAAAAGGAAGAGTATGAGGGAAGCGGTGA
                     TCGCCGAAGTATCGACTCAACTATCAGAGGTAGTTGGCGTCATCGAGCGCCATCTCGA
                     ACCGACGTTGCTGGCCGTACATTTGTACGGCTCCGCAGTGGATGGCGGCCTGAAGCCA
                     CACAGTGATATTGATTTGCTGGTTACGGTGACCGTAAGGCTTGATGAAACAACGCGGC
                     GAGCTTTGATCAACGACCTTTTGGAAACTTCGGCTTCCCCTGGAGAGAGCGAGATTCT
                     CCGCGCTGTAGAAGTCACCATTGTTGTGCACGACGACATCATTCCGTGGCGTTATCCA
                     GCTAAGCGCGAACTGCAATTTGGAGAATGGCAGCGCAATGACATTCTTGCAGGTATCT
                     TCGAGCCAGCCACGATCGACATTGATCTGGCTATCTTGCTGACAAAAGCAAGAGAACA
                     TAGCGTTGCCTTGGTAGGTCCAGCGGCGGAGGAACTCTTTGATCCGGTTCCTGAACAG
                     GATCTATTTGAGGCGCTAAATGAAACCTTAACGCTATGGAACTCGCCGCCCGACTGGG
                     CTGGCGATGAGCGAAATGTAGTGCTTACGTTGTCCCGCATTTGGTACAGCGCAGTAAC
                     CGGCAAAATCGCGCCGAAGGATGTCGCTGCCGACTGGGCAATGGAGCGCCTGCCGGCC
                     CAGTATCAGCCCGTCATACTTGAAGCTAGACAGGCTTATCTTGGACAAGAAGAAGATC
                     GCTTGGCCTCGCGCGCAGATCAGTTGGAAGAATTTGTCCACTACGTGAAAGGCGAGAT
                     CACCAAGGTAGTCGGCAAAT"
                     /note="Geneious type: Editing History Replacement"
     misc_feature    <1442..1457
                     /ApEinfo_revcolor="#b7e6d7"
                     /ApEinfo_fwdcolor="#b7e6d7"
                     /label="NS2"
     misc_feature    complement(1527..2472)
                     /ApEinfo_revcolor="#c7b0e3"
                     /ApEinfo_fwdcolor="#c7b0e3"
                     /label="Km cassette (HincII fragment, pAM1431)"
     CDS             1657..2472
                     /ApEinfo_revcolor="#faac61"
                     /ApEinfo_fwdcolor="#faac61"
                     /label="Kmr"
     misc_feature    1686..1691
                     /Recognition_pattern="C^TCGAG"
                     /annotation_group="CTCGAG"
                     /label="XhoI"
                     /note="Geneious type: restriction site"
     misc_feature    2100
                     /created_by="isaacnplant"
                     /label="T->C removal of esp3II site"
     misc_feature    complement(2485..2506)
                     /Sequence="TTGCTCACATGTTCTTTCCTGC"
                     /Hairpin_Tm="None"
                     /Tm="59.7"
                     /Self_Dimer_Tm="None"
                     /%GC="45.5"
                     /Pair_Dimer_Tm="None"
                     /Product_Size=2503
                     /Extension="CACCACAGCTCTTCGACA"
                     /modified_by="isaacnplant"
                     /label="IP_P_736"
                     /note="Geneious type: primer_bind_reverse"
     misc_feature    complement(2485..2506)
                     /modified_by="isaacnplant"
                     /Mismatches=0
                     /Extension="CACCACACGTCTCGACA"
                     /created_by="primer3"
                     /annotation_group="590993652833760b248bea3-a80b-4f01-a725-
                     99f6ce6e510b"
                     /%GC="45.5"
                     /Tm="62.7"
                     /Hairpin_Tm="None"
                     /Self_Dimer_Tm="None"
                     /Sequence="TTGCTCACATGTTCTTTCCTGC"
                     /label="IP_P_933"
                     /note="Geneious type: primer_bind_reverse"
     misc_feature    2506
                     /Original_Bases="ATAGCGGCTCTTCC"
                     /label="ATAGCGGCTCTTCC"
                     /note="Geneious type: Editing History Replacement"
     ligation        2506..2509
                     /label="Ligation"
     misc_feature    2506..4
                     /Source="referenceToDocument: urn:local:.:qg-7sd2hl1"
                     /label="4FT-Theta PCR Product 3 (concatenated sequence 2)"
                     /note="Geneious type: Concatenated sequence"
     primer_bind     2516..2533
                     /Mismatches=0
                     /Extension="ATAGCGGCTCTTCCTGTTTTTTT"
                     /created_by="primer3"
                     /annotation_group="5731677922763818667e827-188e-46eb-bee6-
                     87f91e2c9be1"
                     /%GC="72.2"
                     /Tm="69.3"
                     /Hairpin_Tm="66.1"
                     /Self_Dimer_Tm="49.5"
                     /Sequence="GCGGCCGCAACCGCTCTA"
                     /label="IP_P_519"
     primer_bind     2516..2533
                     /Mismatches=0
                     /Extension="ATAGCGGCTCTTCCTGTTTTTTT"
                     /created_by="primer3"
                     /annotation_group="57319614147719297dd48f2-4ec3-4ff0-b67b-
                     3db14d628e5c"
                     /%GC="72.2"
                     /Tm="69.3"
                     /Hairpin_Tm="66.1"
                     /Self_Dimer_Tm="49.5"
                     /Sequence="GCGGCCGCAACCGCTCTA"
                     /label="IP_P_519"
     primer_bind     2516..2533
                     /Mismatches=0
                     /Extension="CACCACACGTCTCGATGTTTTTTT"
                     /created_by="primer3"
                     /annotation_group="590929861288861ac115474-aee4-4cd5-aef8-
                     1b8eabae6c8d"
                     /%GC="72.2"
                     /Tm="69.3"
                     /Hairpin_Tm="66.1"
                     /Self_Dimer_Tm="49.5"
                     /Sequence="GCGGCCGCAACCGCTCTA"
                     /label="IP_P_929"
     misc_feature    2516..2523
                     /ApEinfo_revcolor="#7ea7d8"
                     /ApEinfo_fwdcolor="#7ea7d8"
                     /label="NotI"
     misc_feature    2695..6705
                     /Original_Bases="GTTTTGGGACCATTCAAAACAGCATAGCTCTAAAACTGAGA
                     CCTCAGTCGGTCTCAGCTAGCACTGTACCTAGGACTGAGCTAGCCGTCAAGGCGCGCC
                     ATGACTAACGTTTTCATTGTCCCAAGATGGCAGCGCCTAAATGTAGAATGATAAAAGG
                     ATTAAGAGATTAATTTCCCTAAAAATGATAAAACAAGCGTTTTGAAAGCGCTTGTTTT
                     TTTGGTTTGCAGTCAGAGTAGAATAGAAGTATCAAAAAAAGCACCGACTCGGTGCCAC
                     TTTTTCAAGTTGATAACGGACTAGCCTTATTTTAACTTGCTATGCTGTTTTGAATGGT
                     TCCAACAAGATTATTTTATAACTTTTATAACAAATAATCAAGGAGAAATTCAAAGAAA
                     TTTATCAGCCGGTCAGTCACCTCCTAGCTGACTCAAATCAATGCGTGTTTCATAAAGA
                     CCAGTGATGGATTGATGGATAAGAGTGGCATCTAAAACTTCTTTTGTAGACGTATATC
                     GTTTACGATCAATTGTTGTATCAAAATATTTAAAAGCAGCGGGAGCTCCAAGATTCGT
                     CAACGTAAATAAATGAATAATATTTTCTGCTTGTTCACGTATTGGTTTGTCTCTATGT
                     TTGTTATATGCACTAAGAACTTTATCTAAATTGGCATCTGCTAAAATAACACGCTTAG
                     AAAATTCACTGATTTGCTCAATAATCTCATCTAAATAATGCTTATGCTGCTCCACAAA
                     CAATTGTTTTTGTTCGTTATCTTCTGGACTACCCTTCAACTTTTCATAATGACTAGCT
                     AAATATAAAAAATTCACATATTTGCTTGGCAGAGCCAGCTCATTTCCTTTTTGTAATT
                     CTCCGGCACTAGCCAGCATCCGTTTACGACCGTTTTCTAACTCAAAAAGACTATATTT
                     AGGTAGTTTAATGATTAAGTCTTTTTTAACTTCCTTATATCCTTTAGCTTCTAAAAAG
                     TCAATCGGATTTTTTTCAAAGGAACTTCTTTCCATAATTGTGATCCCTAGTAACTCTT
                     TAACGGATTTTAACTTCTTCGATTTCCCTTTTTCCACCTTAGCAACCACTAGGACTGA
                     ATAAGCTACCGTTGGACTATCAAAACCACCATATTTTTTTGGATCCCAGTCTTTTTTA
                     CGAGCAATAAGCTTGTCCGAATTTCTTTTTGGTAAAATTGACTCCTTGGAGAATCCGC
                     CTGTCTGTACTTCTGTTTTCTTGACAATATTGACTTGGGGCATGGACAATACTTTGCG
                     CACTGTGGCAAAATCTCGCCCTTTATCCCAGACAATTTCTCCAGTTTCCCCATTAGTT
                     TCGATTAGAGGGCGTTTGCGAATCTCTCCATTTGCAAGTGTAATTTCTGTTTTGAAGA
                     AGTTCATGATATTAGAGTAAAAGAAATATTTTGCGGTTGCTTTGCCTATTTCTTGCTC
                     AGACTTAGCAATCATTTTACGAACATCATAAACTTTATAATCACCATAGACAAACTCC
                     GATTCAAGTTTTGGATATTTCTTAATCAAAGCAGTTCCAACGACGGCATTTAGATACG
                     CATCATGGGCATGATGGTAATTGTTAATCTCACGTACTTTATAGAATTGGAAATCTTT
                     TCGGAAGTCAGAAACTAATTTAGATTTTAAGGTAATCACTTTAACCTCTCGAATAAGT
                     TTATCATTTTCATCGTATTTAGTATTCATGCGACTATCCAAAATTTGTGCCACATGCT
                     TAGTGATTTGGCGAGTTTCAACCAATTGGCGTTTGATAAAACCAGCTTTATCAAGTTC
                     ACTCAAACCTCCACGTTCAGCTTTCGTTAAATTATCAAACTTACGTTGAGTGATTAAC
                     TTGGCGTTTAGAAGTTGTCTCCAATAGTTTTTCATCTTTTTGACTACTTCTTCACTTG
                     GAACGTTATCCGATTTACCACGATTTTTATCAGAACGCGTTAAGACCTTATTGTCTAT
                     TGAATCGTCTTTAAGGAAACTTTGTGGAACAATGTGATCGACATCATAATCACTTAAA
                     CGATTAATATCTAATTCTTGGTCCACATACATGTCTCTTCCATTTTGGAGATAATAGA
                     GATAGAGCTTTTCATTTTGCAATTGAGTATTTTCAACAGGATGCTCTTTAAGAATCTG
                     ACTTCCTAATTCTTTGATACCTTCTTCGATTCGTTTCATACGCTCTCGCGAATTTTTC
                     TGGCCCTTTTGAGTTGTCTGATTTTCACGTGCCATTTCAATAACGATATTTTCTGGCT
                     TATGCCGCCCCATTACTTTGACCAATTCATCAACAACTTTTACAGTCTGTAAAATACC
                     TTTTTTAATAGCAGGGCTACCAGCTAAATTTGCAATATGTTCATGTAAACTATCGCCT
                     TGTCCAGACACTTGTGCTTTTTGAATGTCTTCTTTAAATGTCAAACTATCATCATGGA
                     TCAGCTGCATAAAATTGCGATTGGCAAAACCATCTGATTTCAAAAAATCTAATATTGT
                     TTTGCCAGATTGCTTATCCCTAATACCATTAATCAATTTTCGAGACAAACGTCCCCAA
                     CCAGTATAACGGCGACGTTTAAGCTGTTTCATCACCTTATCATCAAAGAGGTGAGCAT
                     ATGTTTTAAGTCTTTCCTCAATCATCTCCCTATCTTCAAATAAGGTCAATGTTAAAAC
                     AATATCCTCTAAGATATCTTCATTTTCTTCATTATCCAAAAAATCTTTATCTTTAATA
                     ATTTTTAGCAAATCATGGTAGGTACCTAATGAAGCATTAAATCTATCTTCAACTCCTG
                     AAATTTCAACACTATCAAAACATTCTATTTTTTTGAAATAATCTTCTTTTAATTGCTT
                     AACGGTTACTTTTCGATTTGTTTTGAAGAGTAAATCAACAATGGCTTTCTTCTGTTCA
                     CCTGAAAGAAATGCTGGTTTTCGCATTCCTTCAGTAACATATTTGACCTTTGTCAATT
                     CGTTATAAACCGTAAAATACTCATAAAGCAAACTATGTTTTGGTAGTACTTTTTCATT
                     TGGAAGATTTTTATCAAAGTTTGTCATGCGTTCAATAAATGATTGAGCTGAAGCACCT
                     TTATCGACAACTTCTTCAAAATTCCATGGGGTAATTGTTTCTTCAGACTTCCGAGTCA
                     TCCATGCAAAACGACTATTGCCACGCGCCAATGGACCAACATAATAAGGAATTCGAAA
                     AGTCAAGATTTTTTCAATCTTCTCACGATTGTCTTTTAAAAATGGATAAAAGTCTTCT
                     TGTCTTCTCAAAATAGCATGCAGCTCACCCAAGTGAATTTGATGGGGAATAGAGCCGT
                     TGTCAAAGGTCCGTTGCTTGCGCAGCAAATCTTCACGATTTAGTTTCACCAATAATTC
                     CTCAGTACCATCCATTTTTTCTAAAATTGGTTTGATAAATTTATAAAATTCTTCTTGG
                     CTAGCTCCCCCATCAATATAACCTGCATATCCGTTTTTTGATTGATCAAAAAAGATTT
                     CTTTATACTTTTCTGGAAGTTGTTGTCGAACTAAAGCTTTTAAAAGAGTCAAGTCTTG
                     ATGATGTTCATCGTAGCGTTTAATCATTGAAGCTGATAGGGGAGCCTTAGTTATTTCA
                     GTATTTACTCTTAGGATATCTGAAAGTAAAATAGCATCTGATAAATTCTTAGCTGCCA
                     AAAACAAATCAGCATATTGATCTCCAATTTGCGCCAATAAATTATCTAAATCATCATC
                     GTAAGTATCTTTTGAAAGCTGTAATTTAGCATCTTCTGCCAAATCAAAATTTGATTTA
                     AAATTAGGGGTCAAACCCAATGACAAAGCAATGAGATTCCCAAATAAGCCATTTTTCT
                     TCTCACCGGGGAGCTGAGCAATGAGATTTTCTAATCGTCTTGATTTACTCAATCGTGC
                     AGAAAGAATCGCTTTAGCATCTACTCCACTTGCGTTAATAGGGTTTTCTTCAAATAAT
                     TGATTGTAGGTTTGTACCAACTGGATAAATAGTTTGTCCACATCACTATTATCAGGAT
                     TTAAATCTCCCTCAATCAAAAAATGACCACGAAACTTAATCATATGCGCTAAGGCCAA
                     ATAGATTAAGCGCAAATCCGCTTTATCAGTAGAATCTACCAATTTTTTTCGCAGATGA
                     TAGATAGTTGGATATTTCTCATGATAAGCAACTTCATCTACTATATTTCCAAAAATAG
                     GATGACGTTCATGCTTCTTGTCTTCTTCCACCAAAAAAGACTCTTCAAGTCGATGAAA
                     GAAACTATCATCTACTTTCGCCATCTCATTTGAAAAAATCTCCTGTAGATAACAAATA
                     CGATTCTTCCGACGTGTATACCTTCTACGAGCTGTCCGTTTGAGTCGAGTCGCTTCCG
                     CTGTCTCTCCACTGTCAAATAAAAGAGCCCCTATAAGATTTTTTTTGATACTGTGGCG
                     GTCTGTATTTCCCAGAACCTTGAACTTTTTAGACGGAACCTTATATTCATCAGTGATC
                     ACCGCCCATCCGACGCTATTTGTGCCGATATCTAAGCCTATTGAGTATTTCTTATC"
                     /label="GTTTTGGGACCATTCAAAACAGCATAGCTCTAAAACTGAGACCTCAGTCG
                     GTCTCAGCTAGCACTGTACCTAGGACTGAGCTAGCCGTCAAGGCGCGCCATGACTAAC
                     GTTTTCATTGTCCCAAGATGGCAGCGCCTAAATGTAGAATGATAAAAGGATTAAGAGA
                     TTAATTTCCCTAAAAATGATAAAACAAGCGTTTTGAAAGCGCTTGTTTTTTTGGTTTG
                     CAGTCAGAGTAGAATAGAAGTATCAAAAAAAGCACCGACTCGGTGCCACTTTTTCAAG
                     TTGATAACGGACTAGCCTTATTTTAACTTGCTATGCTGTTTTGAATGGTTCCAACAAG
                     ATTATTTTATAACTTTTATAACAAATAATCAAGGAGAAATTCAAAGAAATTTATCAGC
                     CGGTCAGTCACCTCCTAGCTGACTCAAATCAATGCGTGTTTCATAAAGACCAGTGATG
                     GATTGATGGATAAGAGTGGCATCTAAAACTTCTTTTGTAGACGTATATCGTTTACGAT
                     CAATTGTTGTATCAAAATATTTAAAAGCAGCGGGAGCTCCAAGATTCGTCAACGTAAA
                     TAAATGAATAATATTTTCTGCTTGTTCACGTATTGGTTTGTCTCTATGTTTGTTATAT
                     GCACTAAGAACTTTATCTAAATTGGCATCTGCTAAAATAACACGCTTAGAAAATTCAC
                     TGATTTGCTCAATAATCTCATCTAAATAATGCTTATGCTGCTCCACAAACAATTGTTT
                     TTGTTCGTTATCTTCTGGACTACCCTTCAACTTTTCATAATGACTAGCTAAATATAAA
                     AAATTCACATATTTGCTTGGCAGAGCCAGCTCATTTCCTTTTTGTAATTCTCCGGCAC
                     TAGCCAGCATCCGTTTACGACCGTTTTCTAACTCAAAAAGACTATATTTAGGTAGTTT
                     AATGATTAAGTCTTTTTTAACTTCCTTATATCCTTTAGCTTCTAAAAAGTCAATCGGA
                     TTTTTTTCAAAGGAACTTCTTTCCATAATTGTGATCCCTAGTAACTCTTTAACGGATT
                     TTAACTTCTTCGATTTCCCTTTTTCCACCTTAGCAACCACTAGGACTGAATAAGCTAC
                     CGTTGGACTATCAAAACCACCATATTTTTTTGGATCCCAGTCTTTTTTACGAGCAATA
                     AGCTTGTCCGAATTTCTTTTTGGTAAAATTGACTCCTTGGAGAATCCGCCTGTCTGTA
                     CTTCTGTTTTCTTGACAATATTGACTTGGGGCATGGACAATACTTTGCGCACTGTGGC
                     AAAATCTCGCCCTTTATCCCAGACAATTTCTCCAGTTTCCCCATTAGTTTCGATTAGA
                     GGGCGTTTGCGAATCTCTCCATTTGCAAGTGTAATTTCTGTTTTGAAGAAGTTCATGA
                     TATTAGAGTAAAAGAAATATTTTGCGGTTGCTTTGCCTATTTCTTGCTCAGACTTAGC
                     AATCATTTTACGAACATCATAAACTTTATAATCACCATAGACAAACTCCGATTCAAGT
                     TTTGGATATTTCTTAATCAAAGCAGTTCCAACGACGGCATTTAGATACGCATCATGGG
                     CATGATGGTAATTGTTAATCTCACGTACTTTATAGAATTGGAAATCTTTTCGGAAGTC
                     AGAAACTAATTTAGATTTTAAGGTAATCACTTTAACCTCTCGAATAAGTTTATCATTT
                     TCATCGTATTTAGTATTCATGCGACTATCCAAAATTTGTGCCACATGCTTAGTGATTT
                     GGCGAGTTTCAACCAATTGGCGTTTGATAAAACCAGCTTTATCAAGTTCACTCAAACC
                     TCCACGTTCAGCTTTCGTTAAATTATCAAACTTACGTTGAGTGATTAACTTGGCGTTT
                     AGAAGTTGTCTCCAATAGTTTTTCATCTTTTTGACTACTTCTTCACTTGGAACGTTAT
                     CCGATTTACCACGATTTTTATCAGAACGCGTTAAGACCTTATTGTCTATTGAATCGTC
                     TTTAAGGAAACTTTGTGGAACAATGTGATCGACATCATAATCACTTAAACGATTAATA
                     TCTAATTCTTGGTCCACATACATGTCTCTTCCATTTTGGAGATAATAGAGATAGAGCT
                     TTTCATTTTGCAATTGAGTATTTTCAACAGGATGCTCTTTAAGAATCTGACTTCCTAA
                     TTCTTTGATACCTTCTTCGATTCGTTTCATACGCTCTCGCGAATTTTTCTGGCCCTTT
                     TGAGTTGTCTGATTTTCACGTGCCATTTCAATAACGATATTTTCTGGCTTATGCCGCC
                     CCATTACTTTGACCAATTCATCAACAACTTTTACAGTCTGTAAAATACCTTTTTTAAT
                     AGCAGGGCTACCAGCTAAATTTGCAATATGTTCATGTAAACTATCGCCTTGTCCAGAC
                     ACTTGTGCTTTTTGAATGTCTTCTTTAAATGTCAAACTATCATCATGGATCAGCTGCA
                     TAAAATTGCGATTGGCAAAACCATCTGATTTCAAAAAATCTAATATTGTTTTGCCAGA
                     TTGCTTATCCCTAATACCATTAATCAATTTTCGAGACAAACGTCCCCAACCAGTATAA
                     CGGCGACGTTTAAGCTGTTTCATCACCTTATCATCAAAGAGGTGAGCATATGTTTTAA
                     GTCTTTCCTCAATCATCTCCCTATCTTCAAATAAGGTCAATGTTAAAACAATATCCTC
                     TAAGATATCTTCATTTTCTTCATTATCCAAAAAATCTTTATCTTTAATAATTTTTAGC
                     AAATCATGGTAGGTACCTAATGAAGCATTAAATCTATCTTCAACTCCTGAAATTTCAA
                     CACTATCAAAACATTCTATTTTTTTGAAATAATCTTCTTTTAATTGCTTAACGGTTAC
                     TTTTCGATTTGTTTTGAAGAGTAAATCAACAATGGCTTTCTTCTGTTCACCTGAAAGA
                     AATGCTGGTTTTCGCATTCCTTCAGTAACATATTTGACCTTTGTCAATTCGTTATAAA
                     CCGTAAAATACTCATAAAGCAAACTATGTTTTGGTAGTACTTTTTCATTTGGAAGATT
                     TTTATCAAAGTTTGTCATGCGTTCAATAAATGATTGAGCTGAAGCACCTTTATCGACA
                     ACTTCTTCAAAATTCCATGGGGTAATTGTTTCTTCAGACTTCCGAGTCATCCATGCAA
                     AACGACTATTGCCACGCGCCAATGGACCAACATAATAAGGAATTCGAAAAGTCAAGAT
                     TTTTTCAATCTTCTCACGATTGTCTTTTAAAAATGGATAAAAGTCTTCTTGTCTTCTC
                     AAAATAGCATGCAGCTCACCCAAGTGAATTTGATGGGGAATAGAGCCGTTGTCAAAGG
                     TCCGTTGCTTGCGCAGCAAATCTTCACGATTTAGTTTCACCAATAATTCCTCAGTACC
                     ATCCATTTTTTCTAAAATTGGTTTGATAAATTTATAAAATTCTTCTTGGCTAGCTCCC
                     CCATCAATATAACCTGCATATCCGTTTTTTGATTGATCAAAAAAGATTTCTTTATACT
                     TTTCTGGAAGTTGTTGTCGAACTAAAGCTTTTAAAAGAGTCAAGTCTTGATGATGTTC
                     ATCGTAGCGTTTAATCATTGAAGCTGATAGGGGAGCCTTAGTTATTTCAGTATTTACT
                     CTTAGGATATCTGAAAGTAAAATAGCATCTGATAAATTCTTAGCTGCCAAAAACAAAT
                     CAGCATATTGATCTCCAATTTGCGCCAATAAATTATCTAAATCATCATCGTAAGTATC
                     TTTTGAAAGCTGTAATTTAGCATCTTCTGCCAAATCAAAATTTGATTTAAAATTAGGG
                     GTCAAACCCAATGACAAAGCAATGAGATTCCCAAATAAGCCATTTTTCTTCTCACCGG
                     GGAGCTGAGCAATGAGATTTTCTAATCGTCTTGATTTACTCAATCGTGCAGAAAGAAT
                     CGCTTTAGCATCTACTCCACTTGCGTTAATAGGGTTTTCTTCAAATAATTGATTGTAG
                     GTTTGTACCAACTGGATAAATAGTTTGTCCACATCACTATTATCAGGATTTAAATCTC
                     CCTCAATCAAAAAATGACCACGAAACTTAATCATATGCGCTAAGGCCAAATAGATTAA
                     GCGCAAATCCGCTTTATCAGTAGAATCTACCAATTTTTTTCGCAGATGATAGATAGTT
                     GGATATTTCTCATGATAAGCAACTTCATCTACTATATTTCCAAAAATAGGATGACGTT
                     CATGCTTCTTGTCTTCTTCCACCAAAAAAGACTCTTCAAGTCGATGAAAGAAACTATC
                     ATCTACTTTCGCCATCTCATTTGAAAAAATCTCCTGTAGATAACAAATACGATTCTTC
                     CGACGTGTATACCTTCTACGAGCTGTCCGTTTGAGTCGAGTCGCTTCCGCTGTCTCTC
                     CACTGTCAAATAAAAGAGCCCCTATAAGATTTTTTTTGATACTGTGGCGGTCTGTATT
                     TCCCAGAACCTTGAACTTTTTAGACGGAACCTTATATTCATCAGTGATCACCGCCCAT
                     CCGACGCTATTTGTGCCGATATCTAAGCCTATTGAGTATTTCTTATC"
                     /note="Geneious type: Editing History Replacement"
     misc_feature    2695..2714
                     /ApEinfo_revcolor="#7ea7d8"
                     /ApEinfo_fwdcolor="#7ea7d8"
                     /label="BsaI Spacer"
     source          complement(2715..6708)
                     /ApEinfo_revcolor="#85dae9"
                     /ApEinfo_fwdcolor="#85dae9"
                     /label="source"
     misc_feature    2715..2750
                     /ApEinfo_revcolor="#84b0dc"
                     /ApEinfo_fwdcolor="#84b0dc"
                     /label="Repeat"
     misc_feature    complement(2771..2805)
                     /ApEinfo_revcolor="#b1ff67"
                     /ApEinfo_fwdcolor="#b1ff67"
                     /label="J23119"
     motif1          complement(2777..2805)
                     /Mismatches=0
                     /%_Identity=100
                     /Motif="TTGACAN(17)TATAAT"
                     /annotation_group="Sig70: 6,431 <- 6,459"
                     /label="Sig70"
     motif1          complement(2777..2805)
                     /Mismatches=0
                     /%_Identity=100
                     /Motif="TTGACAN(16,18)TATAAT"
                     /annotation_group="Sig70: 6,431 <- 6,459"
                     /label="Sig70"
     CDS             complement(2806..6708)
                     /ApEinfo_revcolor="#c6c9d1"
                     /ApEinfo_fwdcolor="#c6c9d1"
                     /label="Cpf1"
     motif1          2939..2966
                     /Mismatches=3
                     /%_Identity="89.28571428571429"
                     /Motif="TTGACAN(16,18)TATAAT"
                     /annotation_group="Sig70: 6,593 -> 6,620"
                     /label="Sig70"
     motif1          2993..3021
                     /Mismatches=3
                     /%_Identity="89.65517241379311"
                     /Motif="TTGACAN(17)TATAAT"
                     /annotation_group="Sig70: 6,647 -> 6,675"
                     /label="Sig70"
     motif1          2993..3021
                     /Mismatches=3
                     /%_Identity="89.65517241379311"
                     /Motif="TTGACAN(16,18)TATAAT"
                     /annotation_group="Sig70: 6,647 -> 6,675"
                     /label="Sig70"
     misc_feature    complement(3131..3153)
                     /Mismatches=0
                     /created_by="primer3"
                     /annotation_group="123150420826037747fe3ff-9f9b-4683-a92b-
                     03d1f29ea545"
                     /%GC="52.2"
                     /Tm="65.8"
                     /Hairpin_Tm="38.7"
                     /Self_Dimer_Tm="20.0"
                     /Sequence="GGGCATGGCGAATGTATCAAAGC"
                     /label="IP_P_245"
                     /note="Geneious type: primer_bind_reverse"
     motif1          3143..3170
                     /Mismatches=3
                     /%_Identity="89.28571428571429"
                     /Motif="TTGACAN(16,18)TATAAT"
                     /annotation_group="Sig70: 6,797 -> 6,824"
                     /label="Sig70"
     misc_feature    3210..3215
                     /Recognition_pattern="C^TCGAG"
                     /annotation_group="CTCGAG"
                     /label="XhoI"
                     /note="Geneious type: restriction site"
     motif1          3293..3320
                     /Mismatches=3
                     /%_Identity="89.28571428571429"
                     /Motif="TTGACAN(16,18)TATAAT"
                     /annotation_group="Sig70: 6,947 -> 6,974"
                     /label="Sig70"
     motif1          complement(3346..3374)
                     /Mismatches=2
                     /%_Identity="93.10344827586206"
                     /Motif="TTGACAN(17)TATAAT"
                     /annotation_group="Sig70: 7,000 <- 7,028"
                     /label="Sig70"
     motif1          complement(3346..3374)
                     /Mismatches=2
                     /%_Identity="93.10344827586206"
                     /Motif="TTGACAN(16,18)TATAAT"
                     /annotation_group="Sig70: 7,000 <- 7,028"
                     /label="Sig70"
     motif1          3656..3683
                     /Mismatches=3
                     /%_Identity="89.28571428571429"
                     /Motif="TTGACAN(16,18)TATAAT"
                     /annotation_group="Sig70: 7,310 -> 7,337"
                     /label="Sig70"
     motif1          3908..3935
                     /Mismatches=3
                     /%_Identity="89.28571428571429"
                     /Motif="TTGACAN(16,18)TATAAT"
                     /annotation_group="Sig70: 7,562 -> 7,589"
                     /label="Sig70"
     motif1          complement(4018..4047)
                     /Mismatches=3
                     /%_Identity=90
                     /Motif="TTGACAN(16,18)TATAAT"
                     /annotation_group="Sig70: 7,672 <- 7,701"
                     /label="Sig70"
     motif1          4316..4343
                     /Mismatches=3
                     /%_Identity="89.28571428571429"
                     /Motif="TTGACAN(16,18)TATAAT"
                     /annotation_group="Sig70: 7,970 -> 7,997"
                     /label="Sig70"
     motif1          complement(4361..4388)
                     /Mismatches=3
                     /%_Identity="89.28571428571429"
                     /Motif="TTGACAN(16,18)TATAAT"
                     /annotation_group="Sig70: 8,015 <- 8,042"
                     /label="Sig70"
     motif1          complement(4465..4494)
                     /Mismatches=2
                     /%_Identity="93.33333333333333"
                     /Motif="TTGACAN(16,18)TATAAT"
                     /annotation_group="Sig70: 8,119 <- 8,148"
                     /label="Sig70"
     motif1          complement(4465..4492)
                     /Mismatches=3
                     /%_Identity="89.28571428571429"
                     /Motif="TTGACAN(16,18)TATAAT"
                     /annotation_group="Sig70: 8,119 <- 8,146"
                     /label="Sig70"
     motif1          complement(4523..4551)
                     /Mismatches=3
                     /%_Identity="89.65517241379311"
                     /Motif="TTGACAN(17)TATAAT"
                     /annotation_group="Sig70: 8,177 <- 8,205"
                     /label="Sig70"
     motif1          complement(4523..4551)
                     /Mismatches=3
                     /%_Identity="89.65517241379311"
                     /Motif="TTGACAN(16,18)TATAAT"
                     /annotation_group="Sig70: 8,177 <- 8,205"
                     /label="Sig70"
     motif1          complement(4534..4561)
                     /Mismatches=3
                     /%_Identity="89.28571428571429"
                     /Motif="TTGACAN(16,18)TATAAT"
                     /annotation_group="Sig70: 8,188 <- 8,215"
                     /label="Sig70"
     motif1          complement(4660..4689)
                     /Mismatches=3
                     /%_Identity=90
                     /Motif="TTGACAN(16,18)TATAAT"
                     /annotation_group="Sig70: 8,314 <- 8,343"
                     /label="Sig70"
     motif1          complement(4838..4865)
                     /Mismatches=3
                     /%_Identity="89.28571428571429"
                     /Motif="TTGACAN(16,18)TATAAT"
                     /annotation_group="Sig70: 8,492 <- 8,519"
                     /label="Sig70"
     motif1          complement(4949..4976)
                     /Mismatches=3
                     /%_Identity="89.28571428571429"
                     /Motif="TTGACAN(16,18)TATAAT"
                     /annotation_group="Sig70: 8,603 <- 8,630"
                     /label="Sig70"
     motif1          complement(5016..5045)
                     /Mismatches=3
                     /%_Identity=90
                     /Motif="TTGACAN(16,18)TATAAT"
                     /annotation_group="Sig70: 8,670 <- 8,699"
                     /label="Sig70"
     motif1          complement(5018..5045)
                     /Mismatches=3
                     /%_Identity="89.28571428571429"
                     /Motif="TTGACAN(16,18)TATAAT"
                     /annotation_group="Sig70: 8,672 <- 8,699"
                     /label="Sig70"
     motif1          5020..5049
                     /Mismatches=3
                     /%_Identity=90
                     /Motif="TTGACAN(16,18)TATAAT"
                     /annotation_group="Sig70: 8,674 -> 8,703"
                     /label="Sig70"
     motif1          complement(5185..5214)
                     /Mismatches=3
                     /%_Identity=90
                     /Motif="TTGACAN(16,18)TATAAT"
                     /annotation_group="Sig70: 8,839 <- 8,868"
                     /label="Sig70"
     motif1          complement(5391..5420)
                     /Mismatches=3
                     /%_Identity=90
                     /Motif="TTGACAN(16,18)TATAAT"
                     /annotation_group="Sig70: 9,045 <- 9,074"
                     /label="Sig70"
     motif1          complement(5444..5471)
                     /Mismatches=3
                     /%_Identity="89.28571428571429"
                     /Motif="TTGACAN(16,18)TATAAT"
                     /annotation_group="Sig70: 9,098 <- 9,125"
                     /label="Sig70"
     motif1          complement(5476..5503)
                     /Mismatches=3
                     /%_Identity="89.28571428571429"
                     /Motif="TTGACAN(16,18)TATAAT"
                     /annotation_group="Sig70: 9,130 <- 9,157"
                     /label="Sig70"
     motif1          5497..5525
                     /Mismatches=3
                     /%_Identity="89.65517241379311"
                     /Motif="TTGACAN(17)TATAAT"
                     /annotation_group="Sig70: 9,151 -> 9,179"
                     /label="Sig70"
     motif1          5497..5525
                     /Mismatches=3
                     /%_Identity="89.65517241379311"
                     /Motif="TTGACAN(16,18)TATAAT"
                     /annotation_group="Sig70: 9,151 -> 9,179"
                     /label="Sig70"
     motif1          5649..5678
                     /Mismatches=3
                     /%_Identity=90
                     /Motif="TTGACAN(16,18)TATAAT"
                     /annotation_group="Sig70: 9,303 -> 9,332"
                     /label="Sig70"
     motif1          complement(5693..5720)
                     /Mismatches=3
                     /%_Identity="89.28571428571429"
                     /Motif="TTGACAN(16,18)TATAAT"
                     /annotation_group="Sig70: 9,347 <- 9,374"
                     /label="Sig70"
     motif1          complement(5747..5774)
                     /Mismatches=3
                     /%_Identity="89.28571428571429"
                     /Motif="TTGACAN(16,18)TATAAT"
                     /annotation_group="Sig70: 9,401 <- 9,428"
                     /label="Sig70"
     motif1          complement(5807..5834)
                     /Mismatches=3
                     /%_Identity="89.28571428571429"
                     /Motif="TTGACAN(16,18)TATAAT"
                     /annotation_group="Sig70: 9,461 <- 9,488"
                     /label="Sig70"
     motif1          5830..5859
                     /Mismatches=3
                     /%_Identity=90
                     /Motif="TTGACAN(16,18)TATAAT"
                     /annotation_group="Sig70: 9,484 -> 9,513"
                     /label="Sig70"
     motif1          5837..5864
                     /Mismatches=3
                     /%_Identity="89.28571428571429"
                     /Motif="TTGACAN(16,18)TATAAT"
                     /annotation_group="Sig70: 9,491 -> 9,518"
                     /label="Sig70"
     motif1          complement(6020..6048)
                     /Mismatches=3
                     /%_Identity="89.65517241379311"
                     /Motif="TTGACAN(17)TATAAT"
                     /annotation_group="Sig70: 9,674 <- 9,702"
                     /label="Sig70"
     motif1          complement(6020..6049)
                     /Mismatches=3
                     /%_Identity=90
                     /Motif="TTGACAN(16,18)TATAAT"
                     /annotation_group="Sig70: 9,674 <- 9,703"
                     /label="Sig70"
     motif1          complement(6020..6048)
                     /Mismatches=3
                     /%_Identity="89.65517241379311"
                     /Motif="TTGACAN(16,18)TATAAT"
                     /annotation_group="Sig70: 9,674 <- 9,702"
                     /label="Sig70"
     motif1          6081..6110
                     /Mismatches=3
                     /%_Identity=90
                     /Motif="TTGACAN(16,18)TATAAT"
                     /annotation_group="Sig70: 9,735 -> 9,764"
                     /label="Sig70"
     motif1          complement(6430..6459)
                     /Mismatches=3
                     /%_Identity=90
                     /Motif="TTGACAN(16,18)TATAAT"
                     /annotation_group="Sig70: 10,084 <- 10,113"
                     /label="Sig70"
     motif1          6455..6484
                     /Mismatches=3
                     /%_Identity=90
                     /Motif="TTGACAN(16,18)TATAAT"
                     /annotation_group="Sig70: 10,109 -> 10,138"
                     /label="Sig70"
     motif1          complement(6521..6548)
                     /Mismatches=3
                     /%_Identity="89.28571428571429"
                     /Motif="TTGACAN(16,18)TATAAT"
                     /annotation_group="Sig70: 10,175 <- 10,202"
                     /label="Sig70"
     motif1          complement(6599..6626)
                     /Mismatches=3
                     /%_Identity="89.28571428571429"
                     /Motif="TTGACAN(16,18)TATAAT"
                     /annotation_group="Sig70: 10,253 <- 10,280"
                     /label="Sig70"
     motif1          complement(6673..6700)
                     /Mismatches=3
                     /%_Identity="89.28571428571429"
                     /Motif="TTGACAN(16,18)TATAAT"
                     /annotation_group="Sig70: 10,327 <- 10,354"
                     /label="Sig70"
     motif1          6702..6730
                     /Mismatches=3
                     /%_Identity="89.65517241379311"
                     /Motif="TTGACAN(17)TATAAT"
                     /annotation_group="Sig70: 10,356 -> 10,384"
                     /label="Sig70"
     motif1          6702..6729
                     /Mismatches=3
                     /%_Identity="89.28571428571429"
                     /Motif="TTGACAN(16,18)TATAAT"
                     /annotation_group="Sig70: 10,356 -> 10,383"
                     /label="Sig70"
     motif1          6702..6730
                     /Mismatches=3
                     /%_Identity="89.65517241379311"
                     /Motif="TTGACAN(16,18)TATAAT"
                     /annotation_group="Sig70: 10,356 -> 10,384"
                     /label="Sig70"
     promoter        complement(6721..6880)
                     /ApEinfo_revcolor="#d6b295"
                     /ApEinfo_fwdcolor="#d6b295"
                     /label="proC promoter"
     motif1          complement(6742..6769)
                     /Mismatches=3
                     /%_Identity="89.28571428571429"
                     /Motif="TTGACAN(16,18)TATAAT"
                     /annotation_group="Sig70: 10,396 <- 10,423"
                     /label="Sig70"
     motif1          complement(6782..6810)
                     /Mismatches=3
                     /%_Identity="89.65517241379311"
                     /Motif="TTGACAN(17)TATAAT"
                     /annotation_group="Sig70: 10,436 <- 10,464"
                     /label="Sig70"
     motif1          complement(6782..6810)
                     /Mismatches=3
                     /%_Identity="89.65517241379311"
                     /Motif="TTGACAN(16,18)TATAAT"
                     /annotation_group="Sig70: 10,436 <- 10,464"
                     /label="Sig70"
     terminator      complement(6891..6978)
                     /ApEinfo_revcolor="#9eafd2"
                     /ApEinfo_fwdcolor="#9eafd2"
                     /label="rrnBT2 term"
     source          complement(<6979..6998)
                     /ApEinfo_revcolor="#b1ff67"
                     /ApEinfo_fwdcolor="#b1ff67"
                     /label="source"
     misc_feature    complement(6981..7000)
                     /Mismatch_Positions="=G=================="
                     /Mismatches=1
                     /Extension="ATAGCGGCTCTTCCA"
                     /created_by="primer3"
                     /annotation_group="573338616615962d007c0ed-7c87-45cb-8fcd-
                     73de87659e24"
                     /%GC="70.0"
                     /Tm="70.5"
                     /Hairpin_Tm="46.7"
                     /Self_Dimer_Tm="16.0"
                     /Sequence="AGGGAAGCAACGGCCCGGAG"
                     /label="IP_P_525"
                     /note="Geneious type: primer_bind_reverse"
     misc_feature    complement(6981..6998)
                     /Mismatches=0
                     /Extension="CACCACACGTCTCGTAAG"
                     /created_by="primer3"
                     /annotation_group="5912426108433858921756b-c465-4bb3-a323-
                     1bf36b75016b"
                     /%GC="72.2"
                     /Tm="67.1"
                     /Hairpin_Tm="42.6"
                     /Self_Dimer_Tm="16.0"
                     /Sequence="GGAAGCAACGGCCCGGAG"
                     /label="IP_P_931"
                     /note="Geneious type: primer_bind_reverse"
     gene            complement(6999..7625)
                     /ApEinfo_revcolor="#ffef86"
                     /ApEinfo_fwdcolor="#ffef86"
                     /label="tetR"
     mismatch        6999
                     /Target_base="A"
                     /Oligo_base="G"
                     /Oligo_name="IP_P_525"
                     /annotation_group="573338616615962d007c0ed-7c87-45cb-8fcd-
                     73de87659e24"
                     /label="A/G"
     PCR_primer      complement(7185..7209)
                     /ApEinfo_revcolor="#85dae9"
                     /ApEinfo_fwdcolor="#85dae9"
                     /label="GCATTTTACTTTAGGTTGCGTATTG"
     motif1          7206..7233
                     /Mismatches=3
                     /%_Identity="89.28571428571429"
                     /Motif="TTGACAN(16,18)TATAAT"
                     /annotation_group="Sig70: 10,860 -> 10,887"
                     /label="Sig70"
     misc_feature    7626..7703
                     /ApEinfo_revcolor="#ffef86"
                     /ApEinfo_fwdcolor="#ffef86"
                     /label="tetA promoter element"
     misc_feature    7640
                     /ApEinfo_revcolor="#9eafd2"
                     /ApEinfo_fwdcolor="#9eafd2"
                     /label="tetR TSS"
     misc_feature    7642..7648
                     /ApEinfo_revcolor="#85dae9"
                     /ApEinfo_fwdcolor="#85dae9"
                     /label="-35 Pa"
     motif1          7642..7669
                     /Mismatches=3
                     /%_Identity="89.28571428571429"
                     /Motif="TTGACAN(16,18)TATAAT"
                     /annotation_group="Sig70: 11,296 -> 11,323"
                     /label="Sig70"
     motif1          7642..7671
                     /Mismatches=2
                     /%_Identity="93.33333333333333"
                     /Motif="TTGACAN(16,18)TATAAT"
                     /annotation_group="Sig70: 11,296 -> 11,325"
                     /label="Sig70"
     misc_feature    7647..7665
                     /ApEinfo_revcolor="#f8d3a9"
                     /ApEinfo_fwdcolor="#f8d3a9"
                     /label="O1"
     misc_feature    complement(7647..7652)
                     /ApEinfo_revcolor="#d59687"
                     /ApEinfo_fwdcolor="#d59687"
                     /label="-10 Pr2"
     misc_feature    7666..7671
                     /ApEinfo_revcolor="#ffef86"
                     /ApEinfo_fwdcolor="#ffef86"
                     /label="-10 Pa"
     misc_feature    complement(7667..7672)
                     /ApEinfo_revcolor="#85dae9"
                     /ApEinfo_fwdcolor="#85dae9"
                     /label="-10 Pr1"
     misc_feature    complement(7670..7675)
                     /ApEinfo_revcolor="#84b0dc"
                     /ApEinfo_fwdcolor="#84b0dc"
                     /label="-35 Pr2"
     misc_feature    7675..7695
                     /ApEinfo_revcolor="#d6b295"
                     /ApEinfo_fwdcolor="#d6b295"
                     /label="O2"
     misc_feature    7677
                     /ApEinfo_revcolor="#d6b295"
                     /ApEinfo_fwdcolor="#d6b295"
                     /label="tetA tss"
     misc_feature    complement(7690..7696)
                     /ApEinfo_revcolor="#b1ff67"
                     /ApEinfo_fwdcolor="#b1ff67"
                     /label="-35 Pr1"
     misc_feature    7706..7720
                     /ApEinfo_revcolor="#ff0087"
                     /ApEinfo_fwdcolor="#ff0087"
                     /label="RBS"
     misc_feature    7721..10009
                     /ApEinfo_revcolor="#b1ff67"
                     /ApEinfo_fwdcolor="#b1ff67"
                     /label="LigD_MYCS2"
     misc_feature    8719..8730
                     /ApEinfo_revcolor="#faac61"
                     /ApEinfo_fwdcolor="#faac61"
                     /label="BsmBI Site"
     misc_feature    8811..8813
                     /ApEinfo_revcolor="#d6b295"
                     /ApEinfo_fwdcolor="#d6b295"
                     /label="BsmBI site"
     misc_feature    10016..10030
                     /ApEinfo_revcolor="#ff0087"
                     /ApEinfo_fwdcolor="#ff0087"
                     /label="RBS"
     misc_feature    10031..10987
                     /ApEinfo_revcolor="#85dae9"
                     /ApEinfo_fwdcolor="#85dae9"
                     /label="Ku_MYCS2_pcc7002 optimized"
     misc_feature    10709..10714
                     /Recognition_pattern="C^TCGAG"
                     /annotation_group="CTCGAG"
                     /label="XhoI"
                     /note="Geneious type: restriction site"
     motif1          complement(10866..10894)
                     /Mismatches=3
                     /%_Identity="89.65517241379311"
                     /Motif="TTGACAN(17)TATAAT"
                     /annotation_group="Sig70: 14,520 <- 14,548"
                     /label="Sig70"
     motif1          complement(10866..10894)
                     /Mismatches=3
                     /%_Identity="89.65517241379311"
                     /Motif="TTGACAN(16,18)TATAAT"
                     /annotation_group="Sig70: 14,520 <- 14,548"
                     /label="Sig70"
     primer_bind     10988..11007
                     /modified_by="isaacnplant"
                     /Mismatches=0
                     /Extension="CACCACACGTCTCGCTT"
                     /created_by="primer3"
                     /annotation_group="590929759987726ffe36944-b451-4a2f-b753-
                     f0bd920ee059"
                     /%GC="55.0"
                     /Tm="63.0"
                     /Hairpin_Tm="None"
                     /Self_Dimer_Tm="None"
                     /Sequence="ACCAAGTAGTGACCCGCTTC"
                     /label="IP_P_932"
     misc_feature    complement(11002..11019)
                     /Mismatches=0
                     /Extension="ATAGCGGCTCTTCCAAGTTTAAAC"
                     /created_by="primer3"
                     /annotation_group="573167839774705d55b8347-9847-4882-8ac0-
                     1767853d186c"
                     /%GC="55.6"
                     /Tm="62.1"
                     /Hairpin_Tm="None"
                     /Self_Dimer_Tm="None"
                     /Sequence="ACCATGCATCACGAAGCG"
                     /label="IP_P_520"
                     /note="Geneious type: primer_bind_reverse"
     misc_feature    complement(11002..11019)
                     /Mismatches=0
                     /Extension="ATAGCGGCTCTTCCAAGTTTAAAC"
                     /created_by="primer3"
                     /annotation_group="573196190875827fcf8cec4-1578-44f0-8422-
                     8f4e1bfbef09"
                     /%GC="55.6"
                     /Tm="62.1"
                     /Hairpin_Tm="None"
                     /Self_Dimer_Tm="None"
                     /Sequence="ACCATGCATCACGAAGCG"
                     /label="IP_P_520"
                     /note="Geneious type: primer_bind_reverse"
     misc_feature    complement(11002..11019)
                     /Mismatches=0
                     /Extension="CACCACACGTCTCGTAAGTTTAAAC"
                     /created_by="primer3"
                     /annotation_group="590929812967287fce51849-5280-4b12-803f-
                     36e24420a345"
                     /%GC="55.6"
                     /Tm="62.1"
                     /Hairpin_Tm="None"
                     /Self_Dimer_Tm="None"
                     /Sequence="ACCATGCATCACGAAGCG"
                     /label="IP_P_930"
                     /note="Geneious type: primer_bind_reverse"
     misc_feature    11027..4
                     /Original_Bases
                     /label
                     /note="Geneious type: Editing History Insertion"
ORIGIN      
        1 cttaccaagt agtgacccgc ttcgtgatgc atggtgttta aacttaatta agcctccggc
       61 ctgcggcctg cgcgcttcgc ttgccggttg gacaccaagt ggaaggcggg tcaaggctcg
      121 cgcagcgacc gcgcagcggc ttggccttga cgcgcctgga acgacccaag cctatgcgag
      181 tgggggcagt cgaaggcgaa gcccgcccgc ctgccccccg agcctcacgg cggcgagtgc
      241 gggggttcca agggggcagc gccaccttgg gcaaggccga aggccgcgca gtcgatcaac
      301 aagccccgga ggggccactt tttgccggag ggggagccgc gccgaaggcg tgggggaacc
      361 ccgcaggggt gcccttcttt gggcaccaaa gaactagata tagggcgaaa tgcgaaagac
      421 ttaaaaatca acaacttaaa aaaggggggt acgcaacagc tcattgcggc accccccgca
      481 atagctcatt gcgtaggtta aagaaaatct gtaattgact gccactttta cgcaacgcat
      541 aattgttgtc gcgctgccga aaagttgcag ctgattgcgc atggtgccgc aaccgtgcgg
      601 caccctaccg catggagata agcatggcca cgcagtccag agaaatcggc attcaagcca
      661 agaacaagcc cggtcactgg gtgcaaacgg aacgcaaagc gcatgaggcg tgggccgggc
      721 ttattgcgag gaaacccacg gcggcaatgc tgctgcatca cctcgtggcg cagatgggcc
      781 accagaacgc cgtggtggtc agccagaaga cactttccaa gctcatcgga cgttctttgc
      841 ggacggtcca atacgcagtc aaggacttgg tggccgagcg ctggatctcc gtcgtgaagc
      901 tcaacggccc cggcaccgtg tcggcctacg tggtcaatga ccgcgtggcg tggggccagc
      961 cccgcgacca gttgcgcctg tcggtgttca gtgccgccgt ggtggttgat cacgacgacc
     1021 aggacgaatc gctgttgggg catggcgacc tgcgccgcat cccgaccctg tatccgggcg
     1081 agcagcaact accgaccggc cccggcgagg agccgcccag ccagcccggc attccgggca
     1141 tggaaccaga cctgccagcc ttgaccgaaa cggaggaatg ggaacggcgc gggcagcagc
     1201 gcctgccgat gcccgatgag ccgtgttttc tggacgatgg cgagccgttg gagccgccga
     1261 cacgggtcac gctgccgcgc cggtagcact tgggttgcgc agcaacccgt aagtgcgctg
     1321 ttccagacta tcggctgtag ttaattaagc ggccgcgagc gtagcgaccg agtgagctag
     1381 ctatttgttt atttttctaa atacattcaa atatgtatcc gctcatgaga caataaccct
     1441 gttaaaatgc gtggatctcc atcaggcagt ttcccagaca ttactcaccc gtccgccact
     1501 cgtcagcaaa gaagcaagct tagatcgacc tgcagggggg ggggggaaag ccacgttgtg
     1561 tctcaaaatc tctgatgtta cattgcacaa gataaaaata tatcatcatg aacaataaaa
     1621 ctgtctgctt acataaacag taatacaagg ggtgttatga gccatattca acgggaaacg
     1681 tcttgctcga ggccgcgatt aaattccaac atggatgctg atttatatgg gtataaatgg
     1741 gctcgcgata atgtcgggca atcaggtgcg acaatctatc gattgtatgg gaagcccgat
     1801 gcgccagagt tgtttctgaa acatggcaaa ggtagcgttg ccaatgatgt tacagatgag
     1861 atggtcagac taaactggct gacggaattt atgcctcttc cgaccatcaa gcattttatc
     1921 cgtactcctg atgatgcatg gttactcacc actgcgatcc ccgggaaaac agcattccag
     1981 gtattagaag aatatcctga ttcaggtgaa aatattgttg atgcgctggc agtgttcctg
     2041 cgccggttgc attcgattcc tgtttgtaat tgtcctttta acagcgatcg cgtatttcgc
     2101 ctcgctcagg cgcaatcacg aatgaataac ggtttggttg atgcgagtga ttttgatgac
     2161 gagcgtaatg gctggcctgt tgaacaagtc tggaaagaaa tgcataagct tttgccattc
     2221 tcaccggatt cagtcgtcac tcatggtgat ttctcacttg ataaccttat ttttgacgag
     2281 gggaaattaa taggttgtat tgatgttgga cgagtcggaa tcgcagaccg ataccaggat
     2341 cttgccatcc tatggaactg cctcggtgag ttttctcctt cattacagaa acggcttttt
     2401 caaaaatatg gtattgataa tcctgatatg aataaattgc agtttcattt gatgctcgat
     2461 gagtttttct aatcagggga taacgcagga aagaacatgt gagcaatgtt tttttgcggc
     2521 cgcaaccgct ctagatttca gtgcaattta tctcttcaaa tgtagcacct gaagtcagcc
     2581 caggaggcgt ggaaaaagcc gggcattgcc cggctttctt tgtgagtcgt cctgaacgcc
     2641 tccctgatcg aggtcgaggg ggcatcgcct taggccggcc gggcttgtct gcagtgagac
     2701 ctcagtcggt ctcaatctac aacagtagaa attatttaaa gttcttagac ccgtttttgc
     2761 ctaaatcagc gctagcatta tacctaggac tgagctagct gtcaattagt tattcctatt
     2821 ctgcacgaac tcaaaatact cttcattttt gataaccaaa ttgagttttt tgccctcttg
     2881 attatttttg atcctaccta gtagcatcag accttttagc ccaatatgat aagcaccatt
     2941 ggcatcagca tcttgaggca tattttttgg cgcctgtcgc gaatcaaaga aattgccatt
     3001 tacatctgct actggtgaaa ttagataatc taactcagta cctgtttttg agttacgcat
     3061 ttgtaagata gtatttagga cactagttag cttagcaaaa aactttttgt cgctctcacc
     3121 gcaaatagct gctttgatac attcgccatg cccatattcg atagaataat cttttagcaa
     3181 tttctccaac tctttagttg gataaacttc tcgagtatcc caattatgat ttttatctga
     3241 atttctaaag ttaatcaatc tactcccaaa gctagctata gtccacttgc ctttggcagc
     3301 cttgtcacca aagtttttat aatcaaaact aaactcaaaa tagcccttat caaggttata
     3361 acaaatcttg tcaaacttac taaagaactc ttgagatttg ctgacacttt catacttagg
     3421 atataactga tttacaaaac cagttacagg acaaattttt gaagtaaaac cagctggtac
     3481 atagtagata atacctgttt gtttacccat ctttttaaaa gtctcaaaag gtgctgttag
     3541 ctgataagct ctaagcactc ccccagtttt atcaaactca ttatctttga aaactagata
     3601 gtttagtttc tcaattagca ttttttctaa cttttgatag acctgcttct ctaccttgaa
     3661 acgccctctt ttaaatccaa aatttaaatc ctcaaaaacc acaatagcat tatactctat
     3721 aactagctta gctatttcat gaactacctg agatagatag ccctctttca tctctttgat
     3781 gttatttatc tttttccagt ctttcctagc tgaatcccta tctttctcta ttgcagcaag
     3841 cttatcatgg tagtttgttt tcattctatc attaccaatg atgttgaaag tatcttgttt
     3901 gatgatattg cctttaccat ctaccaaagt atagtaagct aaatgtcttt cacctctatc
     3961 tatacttaat atatgaacat catttgcttt ttcttttagc aataaattga tttcatcatt
     4021 aaacttatta gctccactag atttaaaatt gattgtaata ggacagtgaa agaaaaactt
     4081 atcttcagta aagcgtttat ctttgattaa atcatattca aaaacactct cttttttagg
     4141 attatctttg tttttattag ctattgcctc tttagctggg tgagtgattt ttttaggtat
     4201 tgattgttta cgataaaaaa gctctgcctc accatttagc ttataaacca catcttgaag
     4261 atttctctca tcaaacagcg ctttccaata taaagtatgt agatttggtc gccctttgct
     4321 ataagctgaa aaatctttat tatagatttg gaataggtac aatttaccct gattaactac
     4381 gctatcaata tagctctctg atatattttc aaaagttagt ttgtagcctt gattttcaac
     4441 ttctctataa aattcatcta tagaattata tctttgagta tcagaaaatc taaatccaaa
     4501 atctttccac tccggatgct tacttataga ctgtttataa aaatctataa attttcggca
     4561 atcttcaata ttaaactcaa atttttcata tcctttttga ggactaccat tttttgtatg
     4621 tgtggaatga tttcttattc taagtatatc ttcactagga ttataaaatt ttatagattt
     4681 agcagaaaag aaaaccttag gtaacatttt atttgcgcca ggtaaaagtt tataaacaat
     4741 ttttttataa ccctcgcctt tattttcttt gatagcttta tcatcaaata ttttgttatt
     4801 tttcttattc atcacaccca gataatattt atcatctttg ataaataaaa ttgccgtatt
     4861 gtcaggctct ttatttttat cccaaccatt agccaaagtc gagttctcaa aattgagctt
     4921 aaatttctca tcactatatg gcttttgagt tatatagttt ctaattttgt tataaagagg
     4981 cactatattc gctagctcaa agtagcactc ctcaaatact agataaaaat gctcatcctt
     5041 gtctaaaata tttgccttat cttctgactg actaatatga aatattttta gtttatgtaa
     5101 gagattatta gtttgatcta aaagatcctt gatagcttta acatcatctt ccgcactagc
     5161 ttgaagtagg tcttttttac cttgattttg atatttgata gatatctgtg ccaaattgtc
     5221 tttgttttga gctatttcat caaatatcat cggaatagcc gcaaagtttg caagtatttc
     5281 ttcaaaccta cactgtttat ctatatctct atgcttatta aattcttcta aggcaagctt
     5341 tatagtttct agagataagt attttgcttt ttcagttttt ttggctatta attcttgctc
     5401 tttcttacta gggttatcaa gatttttagg tgctatttgt tgagttatat attctagtac
     5461 cgctgtacca ataacactat aatcatcaaa aacttgttgt gatagatcag taagagattt
     5521 atcattttta aaataaattt tactcaaatc aagtttttga gcttttaaat catcaaataa
     5581 taaagatagt gtttctttaa tagatttttc ttctactgtt ttaaaagctg ctatttgctc
     5641 ataaaaactt tgcatcgttg taactacatc actatcatct tctaacttat caattacaaa
     5701 agatttagat tctgtatcac ttaaaatttg cttaaataaa acactcattt tatatttttt
     5761 gagtgtttta tcatttattt gctgtgagta tagatttata tattcattta taccttttct
     5821 ctttgtattt tcaccattta caaatttacc accaataata gtattaaatt tagtaatacc
     5881 actttgattt agataattat taaagtttgc tatctcaaaa acttcatcaa gtgaaaaaac
     5941 tctttgatta acttcagatg ttttgtagtc aatatcaaag gttagctctt ctgccaaatc
     6001 ttttttaatt tgttcatagt ttatagcttc tggagctttg tcttttaaac tctcatactt
     6061 agctttattt tctagaaatt taggcaaatt atcatctact atcctataaa taatagatgt
     6121 aggaatatca ttgctactat aaacattttt tctattttca tgaaaaccct taaaataagt
     6181 tgtccaacct ttaaaagatt tgattatttc taacgcctca tctatatctg tgatatcact
     6241 attggcttta aatagttcta taccattatc cttagattgc tttagccata gaattaaatc
     6301 tgactcttgc ccttttttag catcgataag gttttgatta aacaaattct taaatttctc
     6361 tgagtccttt atatattcag atatttgttt ctttatcgta tcttttgcac ttttaaaatc
     6421 tttttgtaga ttatcatcat cactcttttt aagtttaaaa taaacatcag aatagttttg
     6481 taataaatct tcgctaatac aaaccgaact taatatctcc tctataaaaa actgatgata
     6541 tttatcaatt atttgtttag cctttttgta gtctttagct cttttctcat catctaaaat
     6601 caaacctctt gcttttatgt tttcaagtgt tttaccctgt gggattaact caaatcttag
     6661 agttttactt aaactatatt tattaacaaa ttcttgataa attgacattt ttgcctcctc
     6721 ctctagtaaa agttaaacaa aattatttgt agagggaaac cgttgtggac tccctgaata
     6781 tatcatacga gccttatgca tgcccgtaaa gttatccagc aaccactcat agacctaggg
     6841 cagcagatag ggacgacgtg gtgttagctg tgctctagaa gctagcagag tttgtagaaa
     6901 cgcaaaaagg ccatccgtca ggatggcctt ctgcttaatt tgatgcctgg cagtttatgg
     6961 cgggcgtcct gcccgccacc ctccgggccg ttgcttcctt aagacccact ttcacattta
     7021 agttgttttt ctaatccgca tatgatcaat tcaaggccga ataagaaggc tggctctgca
     7081 ccttggtgat caaataattc gatagcttgt cgtaataatg gcggcatact atcagtagta
     7141 ggtgtttccc tttcttcttt agcgacttga tgctcttgat cttccaatac gcaacctaaa
     7201 gtaaaatgcc ccacagcgct gagtgcatat aatgcattct ctagtgaaaa accttgttgg
     7261 cataaaaagg ctaattgatt ttcgagagtt tcatactgtt tttctgtagg ccgtgtacct
     7321 aaatgtactt ttgctccatc gcgatgactt agtaaagcac atctaaaact tttagcgtta
     7381 ttacgtaaaa aatcttgcca gctttcccct tctaaagggc aaaagtgagt atggtgccta
     7441 tctaacatct caatggctaa ggcgtcgagc aaagcccgct tattttttac atgccaatac
     7501 aatgtaggct gctctacacc tagcttctgg gcgagtttac gggttgttaa accttcgatt
     7561 ccgacctcat taagcagctc taatgcgctg ttaatcactt tacttttatc taatctagac
     7621 atcattaatt cctaattttt gttgacactc tatcattgat agagttattt taccactccc
     7681 tatcagtgat agagaaaagt gaatcaagga ggaaaaaaaa atggctagac acccctgggg
     7741 tatggagcga tacgagcgcg tccgactaac caaccccgac aaagtcctat atcctgctac
     7801 aggaacgact aaggccgagg tttttgatta ctatttgagc attgcgcagg tgatggtgcc
     7861 tcatattgcc ggacgtcccg ttacacgaaa acgttggcca aatggagtcg cggaggaggc
     7921 gttctttgag aaacaactgg cttcatcggc accaagttgg ttggaacggg ggagtattac
     7981 acataaatct ggcacaacaa cgtaccccat tatcaatacg agggaggggt tagcctgggt
     8041 ggcacaacaa gcctcgcttg aggtacatgt accgcaatgg cgcttcgagg atggcgatca
     8101 gggaccagct acccggattg tgttcgacct agatccaggt gagggggtaa cgatgacgca
     8161 actatgcgag atagctcacg aagtccgcgc gcttatgacc gatctcgatt tagaaacata
     8221 cccgctaacg tcgggctcga aagggctcca cctatacgta ccgttggctg agccgatcag
     8281 cagccgcggc gcctcggtgc tggcacggcg ggttgctcaa cagttagaac aggcaatgcc
     8341 aaaactggtt actgcaacca tgacgaaatc actgcgtgcc ggaaaggtgt tcctcgactg
     8401 gagtcagaac aatgcagcga agacgacgat tgcgccttac tcccttcgag gccgcgacca
     8461 cccgacggtg gcagctcccc gaacctggga tgaaattgca gaccccgaac ttcgtcatct
     8521 gcgctttgac gaggttttgg accggttaga tgagtatggt gacctcttgg ccccgcttga
     8581 tgcggacgca cctattgcgg acaaactgac tacttaccgt tctatgcgtg acgcttccaa
     8641 gaccccagag cccgttccta aggagatccc taaaaccgga aataacgaca aattcgtcat
     8701 tcaagaacac catgcacgtc gactccacta cgatctccgc ctggaacgcg acggtgtgct
     8761 cgtgtctttc gcggtcccta agaacctgcc cgaaaccact gccgaaaacc gactcgcggt
     8821 gcacaccgaa gatcacccca tcgagtattt agcatttcat ggctcgatcc ccaaaggcga
     8881 gtatggcgcc ggagacatgg ttatttggga cagtggttct tacgaaactg agaaattccg
     8941 ggtgccggaa gaactggata acccagatga ctcgcacggc gaaatcattg tgaccttgca
     9001 tggcgagaag gtggacggtc gttacgctct cattcaaact aagggtaaaa attggctggc
     9061 gcaccgcatg aaggaccaaa agaacgctcg gccggaagat ttcgccccga tgctcgccac
     9121 tgagggttcc gtggccaaat acaaagctaa acaatgggcg ttcgagggta aatgggatgg
     9181 gtaccgagtc attattgatg ctgatcatgg gcaactccag atccgctcgc ggaccggccg
     9241 cgaagtcacg ggggaatatc ctcagttcaa ggctctcgct gccgatctcg ctgagcacca
     9301 tgtggtcctc gatggcgagg cggttgcgct ggatgaatcc ggtgtgccga gctttgggca
     9361 gatgcagaat cgcgcgcgga gtacgcgggt ggaattttgg gcgtttgata tcctgtggct
     9421 ggatggccgc tcactgctgc gggccaagta ttcagatcga cgaaaaatct tggaagcgct
     9481 ggccgatggc ggaggcctga tcgttccgga tcaactgccg ggcgatggcc cagaagccat
     9541 ggaacatgtt cggaagaagc gctttgaagg tgtcgtcgcc aaaaaatggg attccacgta
     9601 tcagcccggt cgccgcagca gcagctggat caaggataag atctggaata ctcaagaagt
     9661 tgtgatcggt gggtggcgcc agggcgaagg ggggcgcagc agtggtatcg gtgccttggt
     9721 cttgggtatc ccaggccccg aaggcttgca gtttgtgggc cgcgttggca ccggctttac
     9781 cgaaaaggaa ttgagcaagc tgaaagatat gctgaaaccg ctgcataccg atgaaagccc
     9841 gtttaacgcc cccctgccca aggttgatgc ccgcggcgtc acctttgtcc gcccggaatt
     9901 ggtcggcgaa gtccgctata gcgaacgcac cagtgatggc cgcttgcgcc agcccagttg
     9961 gcgcggcttg cgccctgata agacccccga tgaagtcgtc tgggaataat cacacaagga
    10021 ggaaaaaaaa atgcgcagta tctggaaagg gagcattgca ttcggactcg taaacgttcc
    10081 ggtcaaggtt tattccgcaa ccgaagacca tgacattaaa ttccatcaag tacatgcgaa
    10141 ggataatgga cggatccggt ataaacgggt gtgcgaagtt tgcggagagg tggtcgaata
    10201 tcgtgacatc aataaagcct tcgaatcgga cgatggacaa atggtagtca tcaccgatga
    10261 ggacatcgcg acgctcccgg aggagcgtag tcgcgagatc gaagttgttg aatttattcc
    10321 agcagaacaa ctcgatcctt taatgtacga taagtcgtac ttcctggaac cggattccaa
    10381 gtcctcgaaa tcttatgttc tcctcgcgaa aaccttggca gagacagatc ggattgcgat
    10441 tgttcacttt tccctgcgga acaaaagccg gctcgcagcc ctgcgggtaa aagacttcag
    10501 caagcgggat gtcatgatga ttcacacact gctgtggcca gacgaaattc gggaccccga
    10561 cttcccaatc ctggataaag aagtgcagat caagcctgct gagttaaaga tggcaggcca
    10621 agtcgtcgaa tcgatgaccg atgatttcaa acccgatctg taccatgacg actaccaaga
    10681 acagttacgg gagctggtac aagcaaaact cgagggagga gaggctttta gcgttgagga
    10741 gcaaccagct gagttagacg aaggaacgga agacgtgtcc gacttgctgg caaagttgga
    10801 agcctccgtc aaagcacgga agggaggtaa aagtgattcg aaggatgatt ccgacagtga
    10861 gtctgattct aaggaaagca aatcggacag taaaccagcc aaaaaggcac cggcgaagaa
    10921 agcagcggct aagaagtcta ccgcaaagaa agcgcccgct aaaaaggctg ctgcgaagaa
    10981 atcgtgaacc aagtagtgac ccgcttcgtg atgcatggtg tttaaa
//
