# Supplementary material for: Heterologous Cas9 and non-homologous end joining as a Potentially Organism-Agnostic Knockout (POAK) system in bacteria
Source: bioRxiv preprint, doi:10.1101/601971, version 2 (2021-10-06)
Supplement: Plasmid Sequences [file 601971_file03.zip › SuppFileA1/IP_308.gb]

LOCUS       IP_308                 11521 bp    DNA     circular UNA 05-JAN-2019
DEFINITION  gnPOAKmanXe1.
ACCESSION   urn.local...3s-9z01nbq
VERSION     urn.local...3s-9z01nbq
KEYWORDS    .
SOURCE       (101knR)
  ORGANISM  .
FEATURES             Location/Qualifiers
     misc_feature    complement(<1..1069)
                     /Source="referenceToDocument: urn:local:.:2ok-7bybcv9"
                     /label="KnR (concatenated sequence 2)"
                     /note="Geneious type: Concatenated sequence"
     misc_feature    1..22
                     /Sequence="TTGCTCACATGTTCTTTCCTGC"
                     /Hairpin_Tm="None"
                     /Tm="59.7"
                     /Self_Dimer_Tm="None"
                     /%GC="45.5"
                     /Pair_Dimer_Tm="None"
                     /Product_Size=2503
                     /Extension="CACCACAGCTCTTCGACA"
                     /modified_by="isaacnplant"
                     /label="IP_P_736"
                     /note="Geneious type: primer_bind_reverse"
     misc_feature    3..1065
                     /Original_Bases="ATTTGCCGACTACCTTGGTGATCTCGCCTTTCACGTAGTGG
                     ACAAATTCTTCCAACTGATCTGCGCGCGAGGCCAAGCGATCTTCTTCTTGTCCAAGAT
                     AAGCCTGTCTAGCTTCAAGTATGACGGGCTGATACTGGGCCGGCAGGCGCTCCATTGC
                     CCAGTCGGCAGCGACATCCTTCGGCGCGATTTTGCCGGTTACTGCGCTGTACCAAATG
                     CGGGACAACGTAAGCACTACATTTCGCTCATCGCCAGCCCAGTCGGGCGGCGAGTTCC
                     ATAGCGTTAAGGTTTCATTTAGCGCCTCAAATAGATCCTGTTCAGGAACCGGATCAAA
                     GAGTTCCTCCGCCGCTGGACCTACCAAGGCAACGCTATGTTCTCTTGCTTTTGTCAGC
                     AAGATAGCCAGATCAATGTCGATCGTGGCTGGCTCGAAGATACCTGCAAGAATGTCAT
                     TGCGCTGCCATTCTCCAAATTGCAGTTCGCGCTTAGCTGGATAACGCCACGGAATGAT
                     GTCGTCGTGCACAACAATGGTGACTTCTACAGCGCGGAGAATCTCGCTCTCTCCAGGG
                     GAAGCCGAAGTTTCCAAAAGGTCGTTGATCAAAGCTCGCCGCGTTGTTTCATCAAGCC
                     TTACGGTCACCGTAACCAGCAAATCAATATCACTGTGTGGCTTCAGGCCGCCATCCAC
                     TGCGGAGCCGTACAAATGTACGGCCAGCAACGTCGGTTCGAGATGGCGCTCGATGACG
                     CCAACTACCTCTGATAGTTGAGTCGATACTTCGGCGATCACCGCTTCCCTCATACTCT
                     TCCTTTTTCAATATTATTGAAGCATTTAT"
                     /label="ATTTGCCGACTACCTTGGTGATCTCGCCTTTCACGTAGTGGACAAATTCT
                     TCCAACTGATCTGCGCGCGAGGCCAAGCGATCTTCTTCTTGTCCAAGATAAGCCTGTC
                     TAGCTTCAAGTATGACGGGCTGATACTGGGCCGGCAGGCGCTCCATTGCCCAGTCGGC
                     AGCGACATCCTTCGGCGCGATTTTGCCGGTTACTGCGCTGTACCAAATGCGGGACAAC
                     GTAAGCACTACATTTCGCTCATCGCCAGCCCAGTCGGGCGGCGAGTTCCATAGCGTTA
                     AGGTTTCATTTAGCGCCTCAAATAGATCCTGTTCAGGAACCGGATCAAAGAGTTCCTC
                     CGCCGCTGGACCTACCAAGGCAACGCTATGTTCTCTTGCTTTTGTCAGCAAGATAGCC
                     AGATCAATGTCGATCGTGGCTGGCTCGAAGATACCTGCAAGAATGTCATTGCGCTGCC
                     ATTCTCCAAATTGCAGTTCGCGCTTAGCTGGATAACGCCACGGAATGATGTCGTCGTG
                     CACAACAATGGTGACTTCTACAGCGCGGAGAATCTCGCTCTCTCCAGGGGAAGCCGAA
                     GTTTCCAAAAGGTCGTTGATCAAAGCTCGCCGCGTTGTTTCATCAAGCCTTACGGTCA
                     CCGTAACCAGCAAATCAATATCACTGTGTGGCTTCAGGCCGCCATCCACTGCGGAGCC
                     GTACAAATGTACGGCCAGCAACGTCGGTTCGAGATGGCGCTCGATGACGCCAACTACC
                     TCTGATAGTTGAGTCGATACTTCGGCGATCACCGCTTCCCTCATACTCTTCCTTTTTC
                     AATATTATTGAAGCATTTAT"
                     /note="Geneious type: Editing History Replacement"
     CDS             complement(35..850)
                     /ApEinfo_revcolor="#faac61"
                     /ApEinfo_fwdcolor="#faac61"
                     /label="Kmr"
     misc_feature    35..980
                     /ApEinfo_revcolor="#c7b0e3"
                     /ApEinfo_fwdcolor="#c7b0e3"
                     /label="Km cassette (HincII fragment, pAM1431)"
     misc_feature    407
                     /created_by="isaacnplant"
                     /label="T->C removal of esp3II site"
     misc_feature    complement(1050..>1065)
                     /ApEinfo_revcolor="#b7e6d7"
                     /ApEinfo_fwdcolor="#b7e6d7"
                     /label="NS2"
     ligation        1066..1069
                     /label="Ligation"
     source          complement(<1066..1150)
                     /ApEinfo_revcolor="#b1ff67"
                     /ApEinfo_fwdcolor="#b1ff67"
                     /label="source"
     misc_feature    complement(1066..>1150)
                     /Source="referenceToDocument: urn:local:.:2og-7byb966"
                     /label="IP_103 PCR Product (concatenated sequence 1)"
                     /note="Geneious type: Concatenated sequence"
     misc_feature    complement(1151..1166)
                     /ApEinfo_revcolor="#7ea7d8"
                     /ApEinfo_fwdcolor="#7ea7d8"
                     /label="NotI/PacI"
     misc_feature    complement(1221..1883)
                     /ApEinfo_revcolor="#ff9ccd"
                     /ApEinfo_fwdcolor="#ff9ccd"
                     /label="rep"
     misc_feature    complement(1322..1340)
                     /ApEinfo_revcolor="#ff9ccd"
                     /ApEinfo_fwdcolor="#ff9ccd"
                     /label="pBBR1 seq 4"
     misc_feature    complement(1958..1969)
                     /ApEinfo_revcolor="#ff9ccd"
                     /ApEinfo_fwdcolor="#ff9ccd"
                     /label="-10 and TSS"
     misc_feature    complement(1988..1992)
                     /ApEinfo_revcolor="#ff9ccd"
                     /ApEinfo_fwdcolor="#ff9ccd"
                     /label="-35"
     misc_feature    complement(2019..2076)
                     /ApEinfo_revcolor="#75c6a9"
                     /ApEinfo_fwdcolor="#75c6a9"
                     /label="putative terminator"
     misc_feature    complement(2035..2052)
                     /ApEinfo_revcolor="#ff9ccd"
                     /ApEinfo_fwdcolor="#ff9ccd"
                     /label="pBBR1 seq 3"
     misc_feature    complement(2456..2463)
                     /ApEinfo_revcolor="#7ea7d8"
                     /ApEinfo_fwdcolor="#7ea7d8"
                     /label="PacI"
     primer_bind     complement(2484..2503)
                     /Sequence="ACCAAGTAGTGACCCGCTTC"
                     /Hairpin_Tm="None"
                     /Tm="59.7"
                     /Self_Dimer_Tm="None"
                     /%GC="55.0"
                     /Pair_Dimer_Tm="None"
                     /Product_Size=2503
                     /Extension="CACCACAGCTCTTCGCTT"
                     /modified_by="isaacnplant"
                     /label="IP_P_735"
     ligation        2504..2506
                     /label="Ligation"
     misc_feature    complement(2504..11521)
                     /Source="referenceToDocument: urn:local:.:1qj-7d3mei9"
                     /label="IP_103p519,520 (concatenated sequence 1)"
                     /note="Geneious type: Concatenated sequence"
     promoter        <2514..2531
                     /created_by="isaacnplant"
                     /label="IP_P_520"
     misc_feature    2514..2531
                     /Mismatches=0
                     /Extension="ATAGCGGCTCTTCCAAGTTTAAAC"
                     /created_by="primer3"
                     /annotation_group="56338769371520476681d73-a86d-43e5-b624-
                     1827fe65528c"
                     /%GC="55.6"
                     /Tm="62.1"
                     /Hairpin_Tm="None"
                     /Self_Dimer_Tm="None"
                     /Sequence="ACCATGCATCACGAAGCG"
                     /label="IP_P_520"
                     /note="Geneious type: primer_bind_reverse"
     misc_feature    complement(2546..3502)
                     /ApEinfo_revcolor="#85dae9"
                     /ApEinfo_fwdcolor="#85dae9"
                     /label="Ku_MYCS2_pcc7002 optimized"
     misc_feature    complement(3503..3517)
                     /ApEinfo_revcolor="#ff0087"
                     /ApEinfo_fwdcolor="#ff0087"
                     /label="RBS"
     misc_feature    complement(3524..5812)
                     /ApEinfo_revcolor="#b1ff67"
                     /ApEinfo_fwdcolor="#b1ff67"
                     /label="LigD_MYCS2"
     misc_feature    complement(4720..4722)
                     /ApEinfo_revcolor="#d6b295"
                     /ApEinfo_fwdcolor="#d6b295"
                     /label="BsmBI site"
     misc_feature    complement(4803..4814)
                     /ApEinfo_revcolor="#faac61"
                     /ApEinfo_fwdcolor="#faac61"
                     /label="BsmBI Site"
     primer_bind     complement(5478..5496)
                     /Mismatches=0
                     /created_by="primer3"
                     /annotation_group="7065449038142328d1794cb-5ee3-4a0e-b495-
                     a27b56226fb9"
                     /%GC="63.2"
                     /Tm="65.0"
                     /Hairpin_Tm="56.3"
                     /Self_Dimer_Tm="27.0"
                     /Sequence="GGGTGGCACAACAAGCCTC"
                     /label="IP_P_087"
     primer_bind     complement(5802..5827)
                     /Pair_Dimer_Tm="None"
                     /Product_Size=14426
                     /Mismatches=0
                     /Extension="CACCACAGCTCTTCGATG"
                     /created_by="primer3"
                     /annotation_group="70654518192105959479968-03c9-45ee-a36c-
                     12fbaf97804b"
                     /%GC="34.6"
                     /Tm="62.3"
                     /Hairpin_Tm="None"
                     /Self_Dimer_Tm="5.9"
                     /Sequence="AAGGAGGAAAAAAAAATGGCTAGACA"
                     /label="IP_P_631"
     mismatch        5804
                     /Target_base="A"
                     /Oligo_base="T"
                     /Oligo_name="IP_P_585"
                     /annotation_group="7065449442133720bad49f0-1c36-4621-abb7-
                     ff050f32bdcd"
                     /label="A/T"
     mismatch        5804
                     /Target_base="A"
                     /Oligo_base="T"
                     /Oligo_name="IP_P_685"
                     /annotation_group="706545643286381db7a3287-e9ef-4ebc-bd60-
                     3c73f3cd69bc"
                     /label="A/T"
     primer_bind     complement(5804..5827)
                     /modified_by="isaacnplant"
                     /Mismatch_Positions="===================T===T"
                     /Mismatches=2
                     /Extension="CACCACAGGTCTCGGAGA"
                     /created_by="primer3"
                     /annotation_group="706545643286381db7a3287-e9ef-4ebc-bd60-
                     3c73f3cd69bc"
                     /%GC="29.2"
                     /Tm="58.1"
                     /Hairpin_Tm="None"
                     /Self_Dimer_Tm="None"
                     /Sequence="AAGGAGGAAAAAAAAATGGTTAGT"
                     /label="IP_P_685"
     primer_bind     complement(5804..5826)
                     /Mismatch_Positions="==================T===T"
                     /Mismatches=2
                     /Extension="CACCACACGTCTCG"
                     /created_by="primer3"
                     /annotation_group="7065449442133720bad49f0-1c36-4621-abb7-
                     ff050f32bdcd"
                     /%GC="30.4"
                     /Tm="57.5"
                     /Hairpin_Tm="None"
                     /Self_Dimer_Tm="None"
                     /Sequence="AGGAGGAAAAAAAAATGGTTAGT"
                     /label="IP_P_585"
     mismatch        5808
                     /Target_base="C"
                     /Oligo_base="T"
                     /Oligo_name="IP_P_585"
                     /annotation_group="7065449442133720bad49f0-1c36-4621-abb7-
                     ff050f32bdcd"
                     /label="C/T"
     mismatch        5808
                     /Target_base="C"
                     /Oligo_base="T"
                     /Oligo_name="IP_P_685"
                     /annotation_group="706545643286381db7a3287-e9ef-4ebc-bd60-
                     3c73f3cd69bc"
                     /label="C/T"
     misc_feature    5813..5835
                     /Pair_Dimer_Tm="None"
                     /Product_Size=722
                     /Mismatches=0
                     /Extension="CACCACACGTCTCG"
                     /created_by="primer3"
                     /annotation_group="7065455245876180407a0df-afa1-4067-99c7-
                     4483d9bcf931"
                     /%GC="30.4"
                     /Tm="57.8"
                     /Hairpin_Tm="None"
                     /Self_Dimer_Tm="None"
                     /Sequence="TTTTTTTTCCTCCTTGATTCACT"
                     /label="IP_P_581"
                     /note="Geneious type: primer_bind_reverse"
     misc_feature    5813..5835
                     /modified_by="isaacnplant"
                     /Mismatches=0
                     /Extension="CACCACAGCTCTTCGAT"
                     /created_by="primer3"
                     /annotation_group="7065457267387483c745c0d-d8dc-455a-ae63-
                     42c08220c85c"
                     /%GC="30.4"
                     /Tm="57.8"
                     /Hairpin_Tm="None"
                     /Self_Dimer_Tm="None"
                     /Sequence="TTTTTTTTCCTCCTTGATTCACT"
                     /label="IP_P_732"
                     /note="Geneious type: primer_bind_reverse"
     misc_feature    complement(5813..5827)
                     /ApEinfo_revcolor="#ff0087"
                     /ApEinfo_fwdcolor="#ff0087"
                     /label="RBS"
     misc_feature    5830..5856
                     /Pair_Dimer_Tm="None"
                     /Product_Size=78
                     /Mismatches=0
                     /Extension="CACCACAGCTCTTCGAAT"
                     /created_by="primer3"
                     /annotation_group="70654541908158163525f26-3dca-4a7d-9a8c-
                     11dde25ebddb"
                     /%GC="37.0"
                     /Tm="61.9"
                     /Hairpin_Tm="46.6"
                     /Self_Dimer_Tm="25.2"
                     /Sequence="TTCACTTTTCTCTATCACTGATAGGGA"
                     /label="IP_P_674"
                     /note="Geneious type: primer_bind_reverse"
     misc_feature    5830..5856
                     /modified_by="isaacnplant"
                     /Mismatches=0
                     /Extension="CACCACAGCTCTTCG"
                     /created_by="primer3"
                     /annotation_group="706545775289419cff5a08e-62e0-4b7f-b882-
                     78bb1c00e00d"
                     /%GC="37.0"
                     /Tm="61.9"
                     /Hairpin_Tm="46.6"
                     /Self_Dimer_Tm="25.2"
                     /Sequence="TTCACTTTTCTCTATCACTGATAGGGA"
                     /label="IP_P_737"
                     /note="Geneious type: primer_bind_reverse"
     misc_feature    complement(5830..5907)
                     /ApEinfo_revcolor="#ffef86"
                     /ApEinfo_fwdcolor="#ffef86"
                     /label="tetA promoter element"
     mismatch        5836
                     /Target_base="T"
                     /Oligo_base="G"
                     /Oligo_name="IP_P_495"
                     /annotation_group="950d0b27-2077-45bd-89c6-42a8678a8a5b"
                     /label="T/G"
     misc_feature    5836..5895
                     /Sequence="GCTCTCTATCACTGATAGGGAGAGGTAAAATAACTCTATCAATGATA
                     GAGTGTCAACAAA"
                     /Mismatch_Positions="GC====================A==============
                     ======================="
                     /Mismatches=3
                     /annotation_group="950d0b27-2077-45bd-89c6-42a8678a8a5b"
                     /label="IP_P_495"
                     /note="Geneious type: primer_bind_reverse"
     mismatch        5837
                     /Target_base="T"
                     /Oligo_base="C"
                     /Oligo_name="IP_P_495"
                     /annotation_group="950d0b27-2077-45bd-89c6-42a8678a8a5b"
                     /label="T/C"
     misc_feature    5837..5843
                     /ApEinfo_revcolor="#b1ff67"
                     /ApEinfo_fwdcolor="#b1ff67"
                     /label="-35 Pr1"
     misc_feature    5838..5861
                     /modified_by="isaacnplant"
                     /Mismatches=0
                     /Extension="CACCACAGGTCTCG"
                     /created_by="primer3"
                     /annotation_group="7065455836641065fd3f409-4b7d-4c0d-b264-
                     78226e298021"
                     /%GC="45.8"
                     /Tm="62.4"
                     /Hairpin_Tm="44.3"
                     /Self_Dimer_Tm="25.2"
                     /Sequence="TCTCTATCACTGATAGGGAGTGGT"
                     /label="IP_P_688"
                     /note="Geneious type: primer_bind_reverse"
     misc_feature    complement(5838..5858)
                     /ApEinfo_revcolor="#d6b295"
                     /ApEinfo_fwdcolor="#d6b295"
                     /label="O2"
     misc_feature    5856
                     /ApEinfo_revcolor="#d6b295"
                     /ApEinfo_fwdcolor="#d6b295"
                     /label="tetA tss"
     mismatch        5858
                     /Target_base="T"
                     /Oligo_base="A"
                     /Oligo_name="IP_P_495"
                     /annotation_group="950d0b27-2077-45bd-89c6-42a8678a8a5b"
                     /label="T/A"
     misc_feature    5858..5863
                     /ApEinfo_revcolor="#84b0dc"
                     /ApEinfo_fwdcolor="#84b0dc"
                     /label="-35 Pr2"
     misc_feature    5861..5866
                     /ApEinfo_revcolor="#85dae9"
                     /ApEinfo_fwdcolor="#85dae9"
                     /label="-10 Pr1"
     misc_feature    complement(5862..5867)
                     /ApEinfo_revcolor="#ffef86"
                     /ApEinfo_fwdcolor="#ffef86"
                     /label="-10 Pa"
     misc_feature    complement(5868..5886)
                     /ApEinfo_revcolor="#f8d3a9"
                     /ApEinfo_fwdcolor="#f8d3a9"
                     /label="O1"
     misc_feature    5881..5886
                     /ApEinfo_revcolor="#d59687"
                     /ApEinfo_fwdcolor="#d59687"
                     /label="-10 Pr2"
     primer_bind     complement(5882..5907)
                     /Pair_Dimer_Tm="None"
                     /Product_Size=78
                     /Mismatches=0
                     /Extension="CACCACAGCTCTTCGCAT"
                     /created_by="primer3"
                     /annotation_group="7065453137781907372dd99-c841-4c6c-ad41-
                     583baa36692a"
                     /%GC="26.9"
                     /Tm="58.2"
                     /Hairpin_Tm="32.4"
                     /Self_Dimer_Tm="None"
                     /Sequence="TAATTCCTAATTTTTGTTGACACTCT"
                     /label="IP_P_673"
     misc_feature    complement(5885..5891)
                     /ApEinfo_revcolor="#85dae9"
                     /ApEinfo_fwdcolor="#85dae9"
                     /label="-35 Pa"
     misc_feature    5893
                     /ApEinfo_revcolor="#9eafd2"
                     /ApEinfo_fwdcolor="#9eafd2"
                     /label="tetR TSS"
     gene            5908..6534
                     /ApEinfo_revcolor="#ffef86"
                     /ApEinfo_fwdcolor="#ffef86"
                     /label="tetR"
     primer_bind     complement(5969..5990)
                     /Mismatches=0
                     /created_by="primer3"
                     /annotation_group="706544989377378c8dc584f-5c14-4f13-bbc9-
                     baf30cbd0d67"
                     /%GC="40.9"
                     /Tm="59.9"
                     /Hairpin_Tm="44.0"
                     /Self_Dimer_Tm="None"
                     /Sequence="GTTGTTAAACCTTCGATTCCGA"
                     /label="IP_P_610"
     PCR_primer      6324..6348
                     /ApEinfo_revcolor="#85dae9"
                     /ApEinfo_fwdcolor="#85dae9"
                     /label="GCATTTTACTTTAGGTTGCGTATTG"
     primer_bind     complement(6511..6536)
                     /modified_by="isaacnplant"
                     /Mismatches=0
                     /Extension="GGAACTCGTCTCG"
                     /created_by="primer3"
                     /annotation_group="3013457846677161a8e4028-b40d-45bc-afab-
                     750dbe399b16"
                     /%GC="38.5"
                     /Tm="61.0"
                     /Hairpin_Tm="39.7"
                     /Self_Dimer_Tm="10.3"
                     /Sequence="CCTTAAGACCCACTTTCACATTTAAG"
                     /label="IP_P_433c"
     primer_bind     complement(6515..6534)
                     /Pair_Dimer_Tm="None"
                     /Product_Size=627
                     /Mismatches=0
                     /Extension="CACCACAGGTCTCGCCGC"
                     /created_by="primer3"
                     /annotation_group="706545270555850f3f9db20-0938-49dd-a0e6-
                     bfe38defab2f"
                     /%GC="35.0"
                     /Tm="55.6"
                     /Hairpin_Tm="39.7"
                     /Self_Dimer_Tm="None"
                     /Sequence="TTAAGACCCACTTTCACATT"
                     /label="IP_P_656"
     primer_bind     complement(6515..6534)
                     /Pair_Dimer_Tm="None"
                     /Product_Size=722
                     /Mismatches=0
                     /Extension="CACCACACGTCTCGCAAA"
                     /created_by="primer3"
                     /annotation_group="7065454722975610ef6d758-9bb1-4ba1-8743-
                     b5fbb982b367"
                     /%GC="35.0"
                     /Tm="55.6"
                     /Hairpin_Tm="39.7"
                     /Self_Dimer_Tm="None"
                     /Sequence="TTAAGACCCACTTTCACATT"
                     /label="IP_P_582"
     misc_feature    6516..6537
                     /Mismatches=0
                     /created_by="primer3"
                     /annotation_group="706545035004426f7001567-20f1-4950-bc0d-
                     86e37a69931e"
                     /%GC="40.9"
                     /Tm="60.1"
                     /Hairpin_Tm="35.0"
                     /Self_Dimer_Tm="8.4"
                     /Sequence="ATGTGAAAGTGGGTCTTAAGGA"
                     /label="IP_P_621"
                     /note="Geneious type: primer_bind_reverse"
     misc_feature    6533..6552
                     /modified_by="isaacnplant"
                     /Mismatches=0
                     /Extension="GGAACTCGTCTCG"
                     /created_by="primer3"
                     /annotation_group="301345714391124a17a30a4-9b5a-48b0-acd3-
                     5d7496fd4f4e"
                     /%GC="65.0"
                     /Tm="68.6"
                     /Hairpin_Tm="42.6"
                     /Self_Dimer_Tm="16.0"
                     /Sequence="AAGGAAGCAACGGCCCGGAG"
                     /label="IP_P_432c"
                     /note="Geneious type: primer_bind_reverse"
     source          6535..7013
                     /ApEinfo_revcolor="#b1ff67"
                     /ApEinfo_fwdcolor="#b1ff67"
                     /label="source"
     misc_feature    6535..6550
                     /Pair_Dimer_Tm="None"
                     /Product_Size=14426
                     /Mismatches=0
                     /Extension="CACCACAGCTCTTCGTAA"
                     /created_by="primer3"
                     /annotation_group="706545226262695df3f28c0-d5d1-437d-9e93-
                     2dcce26468f4"
                     /%GC="75.0"
                     /Tm="64.8"
                     /Hairpin_Tm="42.6"
                     /Self_Dimer_Tm="16.0"
                     /Sequence="GGAAGCAACGGCCCGG"
                     /label="IP_P_630"
                     /note="Geneious type: primer_bind_reverse"
     misc_feature    6535..6550
                     /Pair_Dimer_Tm="2.7"
                     /Product_Size=378
                     /Mismatches=0
                     /Extension="CACCACAGCTCTTCG"
                     /created_by="primer3"
                     /annotation_group="706545372414683af90c4ab-c2ba-46e8-9fee-
                     e50aeb615ed1"
                     /%GC="75.0"
                     /Tm="64.8"
                     /Hairpin_Tm="42.6"
                     /Self_Dimer_Tm="16.0"
                     /Sequence="GGAAGCAACGGCCCGG"
                     /label="IP_P_675"
                     /note="Geneious type: primer_bind_reverse"
     terminator      6555..6642
                     /ApEinfo_revcolor="#9eafd2"
                     /ApEinfo_fwdcolor="#9eafd2"
                     /label="rrnBT2 term"
     primer_bind     complement(6606..6628)
                     /Mismatches=0
                     /created_by="primer3"
                     /annotation_group="706544720923970632f3cc7-4bd5-400e-88dd-
                     d065f1386f65"
                     /%GC="56.5"
                     /Tm="68.5"
                     /Hairpin_Tm="76.4"
                     /Self_Dimer_Tm="45.7"
                     /Sequence="AAAAGGCCATCCGTCAGGATGGC"
                     /label="IP_P_303"
     primer_bind     complement(6630..6652)
                     /Pair_Dimer_Tm="None"
                     /Product_Size=11075
                     /Mismatches=0
                     /Extension="CACCACAGCTCTTCG"
                     /created_by="primer3"
                     /annotation_group="706545140879454102b1250-bfae-41d9-b55e-
                     be471cb2ca14"
                     /%GC="47.8"
                     /Tm="63.0"
                     /Hairpin_Tm="45.3"
                     /Self_Dimer_Tm="17.6"
                     /Sequence="GCTAGCAGAGTTTGTAGAAACGC"
                     /label="IP_P_625"
     misc_feature    6642..6676
                     /Mismatch_Positions="===AGT============================="
                     /Mismatches=3
                     /created_by="primer3"
                     /annotation_group="7065447676095607e572ddc-6463-422f-ab85-
                     12caa1a69d70"
                     /%GC="48.6"
                     /Tm="71.4"
                     /Hairpin_Tm="54.3"
                     /Self_Dimer_Tm="23.5"
                     /Sequence="ACTAGTCTAGCTTCTAGAGCACAGCTAACACCACG"
                     /label="IP_P_137"
                     /note="Geneious type: primer_bind_reverse"
     mismatch        6645
                     /Target_base="C"
                     /Oligo_base="A"
                     /Oligo_name="IP_P_137"
                     /annotation_group="7065447676095607e572ddc-6463-422f-ab85-
                     12caa1a69d70"
                     /label="C/A"
     mismatch        6646
                     /Target_base="T"
                     /Oligo_base="G"
                     /Oligo_name="IP_P_137"
                     /annotation_group="7065447676095607e572ddc-6463-422f-ab85-
                     12caa1a69d70"
                     /label="T/G"
     mismatch        6647
                     /Target_base="G"
                     /Oligo_base="T"
                     /Oligo_name="IP_P_137"
                     /annotation_group="7065447676095607e572ddc-6463-422f-ab85-
                     12caa1a69d70"
                     /label="G/T"
     promoter        6653..6812
                     /ApEinfo_revcolor="#d6b295"
                     /ApEinfo_fwdcolor="#d6b295"
                     /label="proC promoter"
     primer_bind     complement(6734..6762)
                     /Mismatches=0
                     /created_by="primer3"
                     /annotation_group="706544850016114db69f8b4-04da-40b9-a2c0-
                     eb2132cabead"
                     /%GC="41.4"
                     /Tm="64.7"
                     /Hairpin_Tm="37.4"
                     /Self_Dimer_Tm="None"
                     /Sequence="TCCCTGAATATATCATACGAGCCTTATGC"
                     /label="IP_P_127"
     misc_feature    6763..6792
                     /Mismatches=0
                     /created_by="primer3"
                     /annotation_group="706544809254841bb56eeea-6a94-447c-8648-
                     8fb4d2bbe61f"
                     /%GC="40.0"
                     /Tm="66.1"
                     /Hairpin_Tm="35.6"
                     /Self_Dimer_Tm="None"
                     /Sequence="GTCCACAACGGTTTCCCTCTACAAATAATT"
                     /label="IP_P_128"
                     /note="Geneious type: primer_bind_reverse"
     primer_bind     complement(6805..6824)
                     /modified_by="isaacnplant"
                     /Mismatches=0
                     /Extension="CACCACAGCTCTTCGCAT"
                     /created_by="primer3"
                     /annotation_group="706545685304514daf9c5c2-736d-4014-9301-
                     bc8cbe7199fc"
                     /%GC="45.0"
                     /Tm="58.2"
                     /Hairpin_Tm="None"
                     /Self_Dimer_Tm="None"
                     /Sequence="TTTTGCCTCCTCCTCTAGTA"
                     /label="IP_P_733"
     misc_feature    6813..6834
                     /Pair_Dimer_Tm="None"
                     /Product_Size=11075
                     /Mismatches=0
                     /Extension="CACCACAGCTCTTCG"
                     /created_by="primer3"
                     /annotation_group="706545078219572f7365396-2499-4438-a4e0-
                     0952ed3ba7af"
                     /%GC="40.9"
                     /Tm="59.1"
                     /Hairpin_Tm="None"
                     /Self_Dimer_Tm="None"
                     /Sequence="GAGGAGGCAAAAATGGATAAGA"
                     /label="IP_P_624"
                     /note="Geneious type: primer_bind_reverse"
     mismatch        6817
                     /Target_base="A"
                     /Oligo_base="G"
                     /Oligo_name="IP_P_277"
                     /annotation_group="5afc7880-802f-4103-96ab-7c5355e7ef12"
                     /label="A/G"
     misc_feature    6817..6856
                     /Sequence="GTGAAAAAATGGATAAGAAATACTCAATAGGCTTAGATAT"
                     /Mismatch_Positions="GT=A=================================
                     ==="
                     /Mismatches=3
                     /annotation_group="5afc7880-802f-4103-96ab-7c5355e7ef12"
                     /label="IP_P_277"
                     /note="Geneious type: primer_bind_reverse"
     mismatch        6818
                     /Target_base="G"
                     /Oligo_base="T"
                     /Oligo_name="IP_P_277"
                     /annotation_group="5afc7880-802f-4103-96ab-7c5355e7ef12"
                     /label="G/T"
     mismatch        6820
                     /Target_base="C"
                     /Oligo_base="A"
                     /Oligo_name="IP_P_277"
                     /annotation_group="5afc7880-802f-4103-96ab-7c5355e7ef12"
                     /label="C/A"
     misc_feature    6821..6860
                     /Sequence="AAAAATGGATAAGAAATACTCAATAGGCTTAGATATCGGC"
                     /Mismatches=0
                     /annotation_group="99a9a514-220c-4c1b-98e3-b8e9fcf2fef5"
                     /label="IP_P_100"
                     /note="Geneious type: primer_bind_reverse"
     CDS             6825..7013
                     /ApEinfo_revcolor="#ff9ccd"
                     /ApEinfo_fwdcolor="#ff9ccd"
                     /label="cas9"
     CDS             7014..10931
                     /ApEinfo_revcolor="#ff9ccd"
                     /ApEinfo_fwdcolor="#ff9ccd"
                     /label="cas9"
     source          7014..11355
                     /ApEinfo_revcolor="#b1ff67"
                     /ApEinfo_fwdcolor="#b1ff67"
                     /label="source"
     misc_feature    10856..10880
                     /label="/ApEinfo_revcolor=#84b0dc
                     /ApEinfo_fwdcolor=#84b0dc"
     promoter        10936..10989
                     /ApEinfo_revcolor="#b4abac"
                     /ApEinfo_fwdcolor="#b4abac"
                     /label="tracrRNA promoter"
     misc_feature    10979
                     /Original_Bases="A"
                     /label="A"
                     /note="Geneious type: Editing History Replacement"
     precursor_RNA   10996..11084
                     /ApEinfo_revcolor="#75c6a9"
                     /ApEinfo_fwdcolor="#75c6a9"
                     /label="tracrRNA precursor"
     terminator      11063..11084
                     /ApEinfo_revcolor="#b4abac"
                     /ApEinfo_fwdcolor="#b4abac"
                     /label="tracrRNA terminator"
     terminator      complement(11115..11156)
                     /ApEinfo_revcolor="#9eafd2"
                     /ApEinfo_fwdcolor="#9eafd2"
                     /label="terminator"
     promoter        11213..11277
                     /ApEinfo_revcolor="#b4abac"
                     /ApEinfo_fwdcolor="#b4abac"
                     /label="J23100 promoter"
     misc_RNA        complement(<11278..>11297)
                     /created_by="isaacnplant"
                     /Color="#33ffff"
                     /modified_by="isaacnplant"
                     /label="IP_P_1029"
     misc_RNA        <11278..11297
                     /created_by="isaacnplant"
                     /Color="#0077ee"
                     /modified_by="isaacnplant"
                     /label="IP_P_1028"
     misc_RNA        11278..11297
                     /created_by="isaacnplant"
                     /label="manX1"
     misc_feature    11279..11297
                     /Original_Bases="AGACCGACTGAGGTCTCA"
                     /label="AGACCGACTGAGGTCTCA"
                     /note="Geneious type: Editing History Replacement"
     misc_feature    11298..11333
                     /ApEinfo_revcolor="#c6c9d1"
                     /ApEinfo_fwdcolor="#c6c9d1"
                     /label="repeat"
     promoter        complement(11495..11512)
                     /created_by="isaacnplant"
                     /label="IP_P_519"
     primer_bind     complement(11495..11512)
                     /Sequence="GCGGCCGCAACCGCTCTA"
                     /Hairpin_Tm="66.1"
                     /Tm="69.3"
                     /Self_Dimer_Tm="49.5"
                     /%GC="72.2"
                     /Extension="TGTGACTCGTCTC"
                     /modified_by="isaacnplant"
                     /label="IP_P_677"
     primer_bind     complement(11495..11512)
                     /Mismatches=0
                     /Extension="ATAGCGGCTCTTCCTGTTTTTTT"
                     /created_by="primer3"
                     /annotation_group="56338763844333299d33da3-44ef-4162-9476-
                     dd1ffd470ce0"
                     /%GC="72.2"
                     /Tm="69.3"
                     /Hairpin_Tm="66.1"
                     /Self_Dimer_Tm="49.5"
                     /Sequence="GCGGCCGCAACCGCTCTA"
                     /label="IP_P_519"
     misc_feature    11505..11512
                     /Recognition_pattern="GC^GGCCGC"
                     /annotation_group="GCGGCCGC"
                     /label="NotI"
                     /note="Geneious type: restriction site"
     misc_feature    complement(11505..11512)
                     /ApEinfo_revcolor="#7ea7d8"
                     /ApEinfo_fwdcolor="#7ea7d8"
                     /label="NotI"
     ligation        11519..11521
                     /label="Ligation"
     misc_feature    complement(11519..2506)
                     /Source="referenceToDocument: urn:local:.:1r8-7d3mzs7"
                     /label="101knr_backbone (concatenated sequence 2)"
                     /note="Geneious type: Concatenated sequence"
ORIGIN      
        1 ttgctcacat gttctttcct gcgttatccc ctgattagaa aaactcatcg agcatcaaat
       61 gaaactgcaa tttattcata tcaggattat caataccata tttttgaaaa agccgtttct
      121 gtaatgaagg agaaaactca ccgaggcagt tccataggat ggcaagatcc tggtatcggt
      181 ctgcgattcc gactcgtcca acatcaatac aacctattaa tttcccctcg tcaaaaataa
      241 ggttatcaag tgagaaatca ccatgagtga cgactgaatc cggtgagaat ggcaaaagct
      301 tatgcatttc tttccagact tgttcaacag gccagccatt acgctcgtca tcaaaatcac
      361 tcgcatcaac caaaccgtta ttcattcgtg attgcgcctg agcgaggcga aatacgcgat
      421 cgctgttaaa aggacaatta caaacaggaa tcgaatgcaa ccggcgcagg aacactgcca
      481 gcgcatcaac aatattttca cctgaatcag gatattcttc taatacctgg aatgctgttt
      541 tcccggggat cgcagtggtg agtaaccatg catcatcagg agtacggata aaatgcttga
      601 tggtcggaag aggcataaat tccgtcagcc agtttagtct gaccatctca tctgtaacat
      661 cattggcaac gctacctttg ccatgtttca gaaacaactc tggcgcatcg ggcttcccat
      721 acaatcgata gattgtcgca cctgattgcc cgacattatc gcgagcccat ttatacccat
      781 ataaatcagc atccatgttg gaatttaatc gcggcctcga gcaagacgtt tcccgttgaa
      841 tatggctcat aacacccctt gtattactgt ttatgtaagc agacagtttt attgttcatg
      901 atgatatatt tttatcttgt gcaatgtaac atcagagatt ttgagacaca acgtggcttt
      961 cccccccccc cctgcaggtc gatctaagct tgcttctttg ctgacgagtg gcggacgggt
     1021 gagtaatgtc tgggaaactg cctgatggag atccacgcat tttaacaggg ttattgtctc
     1081 atgagcggat acatatttga atgtatttag aaaaataaac aaatagctag ctcactcggt
     1141 cgctacgctc gcggccgctt aattaactac agccgatagt ctggaacagc gcacttacgg
     1201 gttgctgcgc aacccaagtg ctaccggcgc ggcagcgtga cccgtgtcgg cggctccaac
     1261 ggctcgccat cgtccagaaa acacggctca tcgggcatcg gcaggcgctg ctgcccgcgc
     1321 cgttcccatt cctccgtttc ggtcaaggct ggcaggtctg gttccatgcc cggaatgccg
     1381 ggctggctgg gcggctcctc gccggggccg gtcggtagtt gctgctcgcc cggatacagg
     1441 gtcgggatgc ggcgcaggtc gccatgcccc aacagcgatt cgtcctggtc gtcgtgatca
     1501 accaccacgg cggcactgaa caccgacagg cgcaactggt cgcggggctg gccccacgcc
     1561 acgcggtcat tgaccacgta ggccgacacg gtgccggggc cgttgagctt cacgacggag
     1621 atccagcgct cggccaccaa gtccttgact gcgtattgga ccgtccgcaa agaacgtccg
     1681 atgagcttgg aaagtgtctt ctggctgacc accacggcgt tctggtggcc catctgcgcc
     1741 acgaggtgat gcagcagcat tgccgccgtg ggtttcctcg caataagccc ggcccacgcc
     1801 tcatgcgctt tgcgttccgt ttgcacccag tgaccgggct tgttcttggc ttgaatgccg
     1861 atttctctgg actgcgtggc catgcttatc tccatgcggt agggtgccgc acggttgcgg
     1921 caccatgcgc aatcagctgc aacttttcgg cagcgcgaca acaattatgc gttgcgtaaa
     1981 agtggcagtc aattacagat tttctttaac ctacgcaatg agctattgcg gggggtgccg
     2041 caatgagctg ttgcgtaccc ccctttttta agttgttgat ttttaagtct ttcgcatttc
     2101 gccctatatc tagttctttg gtgcccaaag aagggcaccc ctgcggggtt cccccacgcc
     2161 ttcggcgcgg ctccccctcc ggcaaaaagt ggcccctccg gggcttgttg atcgactgcg
     2221 cggccttcgg ccttgcccaa ggtggcgctg cccccttgga acccccgcac tcgccgccgt
     2281 gaggctcggg gggcaggcgg gcgggcttcg ccttcgactg cccccactcg cataggcttg
     2341 ggtcgttcca ggcgcgtcaa ggccaagccg ctgcgcggtc gctgcgcgag ccttgacccg
     2401 ccttccactt ggtgtccaac cggcaagcga agcgcgcagg ccgcaggccg gaggcttaat
     2461 taagtttaaa caccatgcat cacgaagcgg gtcactactt ggtaagttta aacaccatgc
     2521 atcacgaagc gggtcactac ttggttcacg atttcttcgc agcagccttt ttagcgggcg
     2581 ctttctttgc ggtagacttc ttagccgctg ctttcttcgc cggtgccttt ttggctggtt
     2641 tactgtccga tttgctttcc ttagaatcag actcactgtc ggaatcatcc ttcgaatcac
     2701 ttttacctcc cttccgtgct ttgacggagg cttccaactt tgccagcaag tcggacacgt
     2761 cttccgttcc ttcgtctaac tcagctggtt gctcctcaac gctaaaagcc tctcctccct
     2821 cgagttttgc ttgtaccagc tcccgtaact gttcttggta gtcgtcatgg tacagatcgg
     2881 gtttgaaatc atcggtcatc gattcgacga cttggcctgc catctttaac tcagcaggct
     2941 tgatctgcac ttctttatcc aggattggga agtcggggtc ccgaatttcg tctggccaca
     3001 gcagtgtgtg aatcatcatg acatcccgct tgctgaagtc ttttacccgc agggctgcga
     3061 gccggctttt gttccgcagg gaaaagtgaa caatcgcaat ccgatctgtc tctgccaagg
     3121 ttttcgcgag gagaacataa gatttcgagg acttggaatc cggttccagg aagtacgact
     3181 tatcgtacat taaaggatcg agttgttctg ctggaataaa ttcaacaact tcgatctcgc
     3241 gactacgctc ctccgggagc gtcgcgatgt cctcatcggt gatgactacc atttgtccat
     3301 cgtccgattc gaaggcttta ttgatgtcac gatattcgac cacctctccg caaacttcgc
     3361 acacccgttt ataccggatc cgtccattat ccttcgcatg tacttgatgg aatttaatgt
     3421 catggtcttc ggttgcggaa taaaccttga ccggaacgtt tacgagtccg aatgcaatgc
     3481 tccctttcca gatactgcgc attttttttt cctccttgtg tgattattcc cagacgactt
     3541 catcgggggt cttatcaggg cgcaagccgc gccaactggg ctggcgcaag cggccatcac
     3601 tggtgcgttc gctatagcgg acttcgccga ccaattccgg gcggacaaag gtgacgccgc
     3661 gggcatcaac cttgggcagg ggggcgttaa acgggctttc atcggtatgc agcggtttca
     3721 gcatatcttt cagcttgctc aattcctttt cggtaaagcc ggtgccaacg cggcccacaa
     3781 actgcaagcc ttcggggcct gggataccca agaccaaggc accgatacca ctgctgcgcc
     3841 ccccttcgcc ctggcgccac ccaccgatca caacttcttg agtattccag atcttatcct
     3901 tgatccagct gctgctgcgg cgaccgggct gatacgtgga atcccatttt ttggcgacga
     3961 caccttcaaa gcgcttcttc cgaacatgtt ccatggcttc tgggccatcg cccggcagtt
     4021 gatccggaac gatcaggcct ccgccatcgg ccagcgcttc caagattttt cgtcgatctg
     4081 aatacttggc ccgcagcagt gagcggccat ccagccacag gatatcaaac gcccaaaatt
     4141 ccacccgcgt actccgcgcg cgattctgca tctgcccaaa gctcggcaca ccggattcat
     4201 ccagcgcaac cgcctcgcca tcgaggacca catggtgctc agcgagatcg gcagcgagag
     4261 ccttgaactg aggatattcc cccgtgactt cgcggccggt ccgcgagcgg atctggagtt
     4321 gcccatgatc agcatcaata atgactcggt acccatccca tttaccctcg aacgcccatt
     4381 gtttagcttt gtatttggcc acggaaccct cagtggcgag catcggggcg aaatcttccg
     4441 gccgagcgtt cttttggtcc ttcatgcggt gcgccagcca atttttaccc ttagtttgaa
     4501 tgagagcgta acgaccgtcc accttctcgc catgcaaggt cacaatgatt tcgccgtgcg
     4561 agtcatctgg gttatccagt tcttccggca cccggaattt ctcagtttcg taagaaccac
     4621 tgtcccaaat aaccatgtct ccggcgccat actcgccttt ggggatcgag ccatgaaatg
     4681 ctaaatactc gatggggtga tcttcggtgt gcaccgcgag tcggttttcg gcagtggttt
     4741 cgggcaggtt cttagggacc gcgaaagaca cgagcacacc gtcgcgttcc aggcggagat
     4801 cgtagtggag tcgacgtgca tggtgttctt gaatgacgaa tttgtcgtta tttccggttt
     4861 tagggatctc cttaggaacg ggctctgggg tcttggaagc gtcacgcata gaacggtaag
     4921 tagtcagttt gtccgcaata ggtgcgtccg catcaagcgg ggccaagagg tcaccatact
     4981 catctaaccg gtccaaaacc tcgtcaaagc gcagatgacg aagttcgggg tctgcaattt
     5041 catcccaggt tcggggagct gccaccgtcg ggtggtcgcg gcctcgaagg gagtaaggcg
     5101 caatcgtcgt cttcgctgca ttgttctgac tccagtcgag gaacaccttt ccggcacgca
     5161 gtgatttcgt catggttgca gtaaccagtt ttggcattgc ctgttctaac tgttgagcaa
     5221 cccgccgtgc cagcaccgag gcgccgcggc tgctgatcgg ctcagccaac ggtacgtata
     5281 ggtggagccc tttcgagccc gacgttagcg ggtatgtttc taaatcgaga tcggtcataa
     5341 gcgcgcggac ttcgtgagct atctcgcata gttgcgtcat cgttaccccc tcacctggat
     5401 ctaggtcgaa cacaatccgg gtagctggtc cctgatcgcc atcctcgaag cgccattgcg
     5461 gtacatgtac ctcaagcgag gcttgttgtg ccacccaggc taacccctcc ctcgtattga
     5521 taatggggta cgttgttgtg ccagatttat gtgtaatact cccccgttcc aaccaacttg
     5581 gtgccgatga agccagttgt ttctcaaaga acgcctcctc cgcgactcca tttggccaac
     5641 gttttcgtgt aacgggacgt ccggcaatat gaggcaccat cacctgcgca atgctcaaat
     5701 agtaatcaaa aacctcggcc ttagtcgttc ctgtagcagg atataggact ttgtcggggt
     5761 tggttagtcg gacgcgctcg tatcgctcca taccccaggg gtgtctagcc attttttttt
     5821 cctccttgat tcacttttct ctatcactga tagggagtgg taaaataact ctatcaatga
     5881 tagagtgtca acaaaaatta ggaattaatg atgtctagat tagataaaag taaagtgatt
     5941 aacagcgcat tagagctgct taatgaggtc ggaatcgaag gtttaacaac ccgtaaactc
     6001 gcccagaagc taggtgtaga gcagcctaca ttgtattggc atgtaaaaaa taagcgggct
     6061 ttgctcgacg ccttagccat tgagatgtta gataggcacc atactcactt ttgcccttta
     6121 gaaggggaaa gctggcaaga ttttttacgt aataacgcta aaagttttag atgtgcttta
     6181 ctaagtcatc gcgatggagc aaaagtacat ttaggtacac ggcctacaga aaaacagtat
     6241 gaaactctcg aaaatcaatt agccttttta tgccaacaag gtttttcact agagaatgca
     6301 ttatatgcac tcagcgctgt ggggcatttt actttaggtt gcgtattgga agatcaagag
     6361 catcaagtcg ctaaagaaga aagggaaaca cctactactg atagtatgcc gccattatta
     6421 cgacaagcta tcgaattatt tgatcaccaa ggtgcagagc cagccttctt attcggcctt
     6481 gaattgatca tatgcggatt agaaaaacaa cttaaatgtg aaagtgggtc ttaaggaagc
     6541 aacggcccgg agggtggcgg gcaggacgcc cgccataaac tgccaggcat caaattaagc
     6601 agaaggccat cctgacggat ggcctttttg cgtttctaca aactctgcta gcttctagag
     6661 cacagctaac accacgtcgt ccctatctgc tgccctaggt ctatgagtgg ttgctggata
     6721 actttacggg catgcataag gctcgtatga tatattcagg gagtccacaa cggtttccct
     6781 ctacaaataa ttttgtttaa cttttactag aggaggaggc aaaaatggat aagaaatact
     6841 caataggctt agatatcggc acaaatagcg tcggatgggc ggtgatcact gatgaatata
     6901 aggttccgtc taaaaagttc aaggttctgg gaaatacaga ccgccacagt atcaaaaaaa
     6961 atcttatagg ggctctttta tttgacagtg gagagacagc ggaagcgact cgactcaaac
     7021 ggacagctcg tagaaggtat acacgtcgga agaatcgtat ttgttatcta caggagattt
     7081 tttcaaatga gatggcgaaa gtagatgata gtttctttca tcgacttgaa gagtcttttt
     7141 tggtggaaga agacaagaag catgaacgtc atcctatttt tggaaatata gtagatgaag
     7201 ttgcttatca tgagaaatat ccaactatct atcatctgcg aaaaaaattg gtagattcta
     7261 ctgataaagc ggatttgcgc ttaatctatt tggccttagc gcatatgatt aagtttcgtg
     7321 gtcatttttt gattgaggga gatttaaatc ctgataatag tgatgtggac aaactattta
     7381 tccagttggt acaaacctac aatcaattat ttgaagaaaa ccctattaac gcaagtggag
     7441 tagatgctaa agcgattctt tctgcacgat tgagtaaatc aagacgatta gaaaatctca
     7501 ttgctcagct ccccggtgag aagaaaaatg gcttatttgg gaatctcatt gctttgtcat
     7561 tgggtttgac ccctaatttt aaatcaaatt ttgatttggc agaagatgct aaattacagc
     7621 tttcaaaaga tacttacgat gatgatttag ataatttatt ggcgcaaatt ggagatcaat
     7681 atgctgattt gtttttggca gctaagaatt tatcagatgc tattttactt tcagatatcc
     7741 taagagtaaa tactgaaata actaaggctc ccctatcagc ttcaatgatt aaacgctacg
     7801 atgaacatca tcaagacttg actcttttaa aagctttagt tcgacaacaa cttccagaaa
     7861 agtataaaga aatctttttt gatcaatcaa aaaacggata tgcaggttat attgatgggg
     7921 gagctagcca agaagaattt tataaattta tcaaaccaat tttagaaaaa atggatggta
     7981 ctgaggaatt attggtgaaa ctaaatcgtg aagatttgct gcgcaagcaa cggacctttg
     8041 acaacggctc tattccccat caaattcact tgggtgagct gcatgctatt ttgagaagac
     8101 aagaagactt ttatccattt ttaaaagaca atcgtgagaa gattgaaaaa atcttgactt
     8161 ttcgaattcc ttattatgtt ggtccattgg cgcgtggcaa tagtcgtttt gcatggatga
     8221 ctcggaagtc tgaagaaaca attaccccat ggaattttga agaagttgtc gataaaggtg
     8281 cttcagctca atcatttatt gaacgcatga caaactttga taaaaatctt ccaaatgaaa
     8341 aagtactacc aaaacatagt ttgctttatg agtattttac ggtttataac gaattgacaa
     8401 aggtcaaata tgttactgaa ggaatgcgaa aaccagcatt tctttcaggt gaacagaaga
     8461 aagccattgt tgatttactc ttcaaaacaa atcgaaaagt aaccgttaag caattaaaag
     8521 aagattattt caaaaaaata gaatgttttg atagtgttga aatttcagga gttgaagata
     8581 gatttaatgc ttcattaggt acctaccatg atttgctaaa aattattaaa gataaagatt
     8641 ttttggataa tgaagaaaat gaagatatct tagaggatat tgttttaaca ttgaccttat
     8701 ttgaagatag ggagatgatt gaggaaagac ttaaaacata tgctcacctc tttgatgata
     8761 aggtgatgaa acagcttaaa cgtcgccgtt atactggttg gggacgtttg tctcgaaaat
     8821 tgattaatgg tattagggat aagcaatctg gcaaaacaat attagatttt ttgaaatcag
     8881 atggttttgc caatcgcaat tttatgcagc tgatccatga tgatagtttg acatttaaag
     8941 aagacattca aaaagcacaa gtgtctggac aaggcgatag tttacatgaa catattgcaa
     9001 atttagctgg tagccctgct attaaaaaag gtattttaca gactgtaaaa gttgttgatg
     9061 aattggtcaa agtaatgggg cggcataagc cagaaaatat cgttattgaa atggcacgtg
     9121 aaaatcagac aactcaaaag ggccagaaaa attcgcgaga gcgtatgaaa cgaatcgaag
     9181 aaggtatcaa agaattagga agtcagattc ttaaagagca tcctgttgaa aatactcaat
     9241 tgcaaaatga aaagctctat ctctattatc tccaaaatgg aagagacatg tatgtggacc
     9301 aagaattaga tattaatcgt ttaagtgatt atgatgtcga tcacattgtt ccacaaagtt
     9361 tccttaaaga cgattcaata gacaataagg tcttaacgcg ttctgataaa aatcgtggta
     9421 aatcggataa cgttccaagt gaagaagtag tcaaaaagat gaaaaactat tggagacaac
     9481 ttctaaacgc caagttaatc actcaacgta agtttgataa tttaacgaaa gctgaacgtg
     9541 gaggtttgag tgaacttgat aaagctggtt ttatcaaacg ccaattggtt gaaactcgcc
     9601 aaatcactaa gcatgtggca caaattttgg atagtcgcat gaatactaaa tacgatgaaa
     9661 atgataaact tattcgagag gttaaagtga ttaccttaaa atctaaatta gtttctgact
     9721 tccgaaaaga tttccaattc tataaagtac gtgagattaa caattaccat catgcccatg
     9781 atgcgtatct aaatgccgtc gttggaactg ctttgattaa gaaatatcca aaacttgaat
     9841 cggagtttgt ctatggtgat tataaagttt atgatgttcg taaaatgatt gctaagtctg
     9901 agcaagaaat aggcaaagca accgcaaaat atttctttta ctctaatatc atgaacttct
     9961 tcaaaacaga aattacactt gcaaatggag agattcgcaa acgccctcta atcgaaacta
    10021 atggggaaac tggagaaatt gtctgggata aagggcgaga ttttgccaca gtgcgcaaag
    10081 tattgtccat gccccaagtc aatattgtca agaaaacaga agtacagaca ggcggattct
    10141 ccaaggagtc aattttacca aaaagaaatt cggacaagct tattgctcgt aaaaaagact
    10201 gggatccaaa aaaatatggt ggttttgata gtccaacggt agcttattca gtcctagtgg
    10261 ttgctaaggt ggaaaaaggg aaatcgaaga agttaaaatc cgttaaagag ttactaggga
    10321 tcacaattat ggaaagaagt tcctttgaaa aaaatccgat tgacttttta gaagctaaag
    10381 gatataagga agttaaaaaa gacttaatca ttaaactacc taaatatagt ctttttgagt
    10441 tagaaaacgg tcgtaaacgg atgctggcta gtgccggaga attacaaaaa ggaaatgagc
    10501 tggctctgcc aagcaaatat gtgaattttt tatatttagc tagtcattat gaaaagttga
    10561 agggtagtcc agaagataac gaacaaaaac aattgtttgt ggagcagcat aagcattatt
    10621 tagatgagat tattgagcaa atcagtgaat tttctaagcg tgttatttta gcagatgcca
    10681 atttagataa agttcttagt gcatataaca aacatagaga caaaccaata cgtgaacaag
    10741 cagaaaatat tattcattta tttacgttga cgaatcttgg agctcccgct gcttttaaat
    10801 attttgatac aacaattgat cgtaaacgat atacgtctac aaaagaagtt ttagatgcca
    10861 ctcttatcca tcaatccatc actggtcttt atgaaacacg cattgatttg agtcagctag
    10921 gaggtgactg accggctgat aaatttcttt gaatttctcc ttgattattt gttataaatg
    10981 ttataaaata atcttgttgg aaccattcaa aacagcatag caagttaaaa taaggctagt
    11041 ccgttatcaa cttgaaaaag tggcaccgag tcggtgcttt ttttgatact tctattctac
    11101 tctgactgca aaccaaaaaa acaagcgctt tcaaaacgct tgttttatca tttttaggga
    11161 aattaatctc ttaatccttt tatcattcta catttaggcg ctgccatctt gggacaatga
    11221 aaacgttagt catggcgcgc cttgacggct agctcagtcc taggtacagt gctagctgta
    11281 cttttcaatc agcgtttgtt ttagagctat gctgttttga atggtcccaa aacctgcaga
    11341 caagcccggc cggcctaagg cgatgccccc tcgacctcga tcagggaggc gttcaggacg
    11401 actcacaaag aaagccgggc aatgcccggc tttttccacg cctcctgggc tgacttcagg
    11461 tgctacattt gaagagataa attgcactga aatctagagc ggttgcggcc gcaaaaaaac
    11521 a
//
