# Supplementary material for: Heterologous Cas9 and non-homologous end joining as a Potentially Organism-Agnostic Knockout (POAK) system in bacteria
Source: bioRxiv preprint, doi:10.1101/601971, version 2 (2021-10-06)
Supplement: Plasmid Sequences [file 601971_file03.zip › SuppFileA1/IP_288.gb]

LOCUS       IP_288                 15352 bp ds-DNA     circular     05-JAN-2019
DEFINITION  gpPOAKgalKw7.
ACCESSION   urn.local...2h-9z01nbg
KEYWORDS    .
SOURCE      
  ORGANISM  .
FEATURES             Location/Qualifiers
     misc_feature    complement(1..80)
                     /ApEinfo_revcolor="#b4abac"
                     /ApEinfo_fwdcolor="#b4abac"
                     /label="Backbone"
     misc_feature    complement(28..33)
                     /ApEinfo_revcolor="#ff9ccd"
                     /ApEinfo_fwdcolor="#ff9ccd"
                     /label="-35"
     terminator      complement(37..80)
                     /ApEinfo_revcolor="#84b0dc"
                     /ApEinfo_fwdcolor="#84b0dc"
                     /label="rrnB_T1_terminator"
     misc_feature    complement(81..88)
                     /ApEinfo_revcolor="#7ea7d8"
                     /ApEinfo_fwdcolor="#7ea7d8"
                     /label="PacI"
     misc_feature    complement(129..1085)
                     /ApEinfo_revcolor="#85dae9"
                     /ApEinfo_fwdcolor="#85dae9"
                     /label="Ku_MYCS2_pcc7002 optimized"
     misc_feature    complement(342..347)
                     /Recognition_pattern="GAAGAC(2/6)"
                     /annotation_group="GAAGAC"
                     /label="BbsI"
                     /note="Geneious type: restriction site"
     misc_feature    847..852
                     /Recognition_pattern="GCGATG(10/14)"
                     /annotation_group="GCGATG"
                     /label="BtgZI"
                     /note="Geneious type: restriction site"
     misc_feature    complement(1008..1013)
                     /Recognition_pattern="GAAGAC(2/6)"
                     /annotation_group="GAAGAC"
                     /label="BbsI"
                     /note="Geneious type: restriction site"
     misc_feature    complement(1086..1100)
                     /ApEinfo_revcolor="#ff0087"
                     /ApEinfo_fwdcolor="#ff0087"
                     /label="RBS"
     misc_feature    complement(1107..3395)
                     /ApEinfo_revcolor="#b1ff67"
                     /ApEinfo_fwdcolor="#b1ff67"
                     /label="LigD_MYCS2"
     misc_feature    complement(1589..1594)
                     /Recognition_pattern="GCGATG(10/14)"
                     /annotation_group="GCGATG"
                     /label="BtgZI"
                     /note="Geneious type: restriction site"
     misc_feature    complement(2303..2305)
                     /ApEinfo_revcolor="#d6b295"
                     /ApEinfo_fwdcolor="#d6b295"
                     /label="BsmBI site"
     misc_feature    complement(2327..2332)
                     /Recognition_pattern="ACCTGC(4/8)"
                     /annotation_group="ACCTGC"
                     /label="BspMI, BfuAI"
                     /note="Geneious type: restriction site"
     misc_feature    complement(2386..2397)
                     /ApEinfo_revcolor="#faac61"
                     /ApEinfo_fwdcolor="#faac61"
                     /label="BsmBI Site"
     misc_feature    complement(2692..2697)
                     /Recognition_pattern="GAAGAC(2/6)"
                     /annotation_group="GAAGAC"
                     /label="BbsI"
                     /note="Geneious type: restriction site"
     misc_feature    3264..3270
                     /Recognition_pattern="CACCTGC(4/8)"
                     /annotation_group="CACCTGC"
                     /label="AarI"
                     /note="Geneious type: restriction site"
     misc_feature    3265..3270
                     /Recognition_pattern="ACCTGC(4/8)"
                     /annotation_group="ACCTGC"
                     /label="BspMI, BfuAI"
                     /note="Geneious type: restriction site"
     misc_feature    complement(3396..3410)
                     /ApEinfo_revcolor="#ff0087"
                     /ApEinfo_fwdcolor="#ff0087"
                     /label="RBS"
     misc_feature    complement(3413..3490)
                     /ApEinfo_revcolor="#ffef86"
                     /ApEinfo_fwdcolor="#ffef86"
                     /label="tetA promoter element"
     misc_feature    3420..3426
                     /ApEinfo_revcolor="#b1ff67"
                     /ApEinfo_fwdcolor="#b1ff67"
                     /label="-35 Pr1"
     misc_feature    complement(3421..3441)
                     /ApEinfo_revcolor="#d6b295"
                     /ApEinfo_fwdcolor="#d6b295"
                     /label="O2"
     misc_feature    3439
                     /ApEinfo_revcolor="#d6b295"
                     /ApEinfo_fwdcolor="#d6b295"
                     /label="tetA tss"
     misc_feature    3441..3446
                     /ApEinfo_revcolor="#84b0dc"
                     /ApEinfo_fwdcolor="#84b0dc"
                     /label="-35 Pr2"
     misc_feature    3444..3449
                     /ApEinfo_revcolor="#85dae9"
                     /ApEinfo_fwdcolor="#85dae9"
                     /label="-10 Pr1"
     misc_feature    complement(3445..3450)
                     /ApEinfo_revcolor="#ffef86"
                     /ApEinfo_fwdcolor="#ffef86"
                     /label="-10 Pa"
     misc_feature    complement(3451..3469)
                     /ApEinfo_revcolor="#f8d3a9"
                     /ApEinfo_fwdcolor="#f8d3a9"
                     /label="O1"
     misc_feature    3464..3469
                     /ApEinfo_revcolor="#d59687"
                     /ApEinfo_fwdcolor="#d59687"
                     /label="-10 Pr2"
     misc_feature    complement(3468..3474)
                     /ApEinfo_revcolor="#85dae9"
                     /ApEinfo_fwdcolor="#85dae9"
                     /label="-35 Pa"
     misc_feature    3476
                     /ApEinfo_revcolor="#9eafd2"
                     /ApEinfo_fwdcolor="#9eafd2"
                     /label="tetR TSS"
     gene            3491..4117
                     /ApEinfo_revcolor="#ffef86"
                     /ApEinfo_fwdcolor="#ffef86"
                     /label="tetR"
     misc_feature    complement(3770..3775)
                     /Recognition_pattern="GCGATG(10/14)"
                     /annotation_group="GCGATG"
                     /label="BtgZI"
                     /note="Geneious type: restriction site"
     misc_feature    3774..3779
                     /Recognition_pattern="GCGATG(10/14)"
                     /annotation_group="GCGATG"
                     /label="BtgZI"
                     /note="Geneious type: restriction site"
     PCR_primer      3907..3931
                     /ApEinfo_revcolor="#85dae9"
                     /ApEinfo_fwdcolor="#85dae9"
                     /label="GCATTTTACTTTAGGTTGCGTATTG"
     source          4118..4684
                     /ApEinfo_revcolor="#b1ff67"
                     /ApEinfo_fwdcolor="#b1ff67"
     terminator      4138..4225
                     /ApEinfo_revcolor="#9eafd2"
                     /ApEinfo_fwdcolor="#9eafd2"
                     /label="rrnBT2 term"
     primer_bind     complement(4213..4235)
                     /Pair_Dimer_Tm="None"
                     /Product_Size=11075
                     /Mismatches=0
                     /Extension="CACCACAGCTCTTCG"
                     /created_by="primer3"
                     /annotation_group="1010511167457982922975-f841-4646-8186-d
                     5585775c092"
                     /%GC="47.8"
                     /Tm="63.0"
                     /Hairpin_Tm="45.3"
                     /Self_Dimer_Tm="17.6"
                     /Sequence="GCTAGCAGAGTTTGTAGAAACGC"
                     /label="IP_P_625"
     Junction        4234
                     /Reads_using=2
                     /Reads_supporting_discovery=2
                     /Junction_Type="Rearrangement (inversion)"
                     /Rearrangement_Distance=250
                     /Junction_Source="11118-"
                     /Junction_Destination="10868+"
                     /ID="junction 2"
                     /label="junction 2"
     Junction        4235
                     /Reads_using=2
                     /Reads_supporting_discovery=2
                     /Junction_Type="Rearrangement (inversion)"
                     /Rearrangement_Distance=250
                     /Junction_Source="11117+"
                     /Junction_Destination="10867-"
                     /ID="junction 1"
                     /label="junction 1"
     misc_feature    <4236..>4483
                     /Source="referenceToDocument: urn:local:.:1a-71ucs8c"
                     /label="enolase promoter (concatenated sequence 2)
                     (reversed)"
                     /note="Geneious type: Concatenated sequence"
     misc_feature    4236..4255
                     /created_by="primer3"
                     /%GC="50.0"
                     /Tm="58.4"
                     /Hairpin_Tm="None"
                     /Self_Dimer_Tm="None"
                     /Pair_Dimer_Tm="None"
                     /Sequence="AAACGTAACCTCCTCCTCGT"
                     /Product_Size=248
                     /annotation_group="1703314583716186a65d069-180f-49c5-8f08-
                     0d69dcbbd9f7enolase promoter (reversed)"
                     /Extension="CACCACAGCTCTTCGAGC"
                     /label="248 R"
                     /note="Geneious type: primer_bind_reverse"
     misc_feature    4236..4255
                     /Pair_Dimer_Tm="None"
                     /Product_Size=248
                     /Mismatches=0
                     /Extension="CACCACAGCTCTTCGAGC"
                     /created_by="primer3"
                     /annotation_group="2905217782194766de3379f-ad61-474f-9de7-
                     afc437461551"
                     /%GC="50.0"
                     /Tm="61.7"
                     /Hairpin_Tm="None"
                     /Self_Dimer_Tm="None"
                     /Sequence="AAACGTAACCTCCTCCTCGT"
                     /label="IP_P_622"
                     /note="Geneious type: primer_bind_reverse"
     source          <4236..>4483
                     /organism="Weissella confusa"
                     /mol_type="genomic DNA"
                     /strain="DSM 20196"
                     /isolation_source="fermented sausages"
                     /culture_collection="DSM:20196"
                     /db_xref="taxon:1583"
                     /collection_date=1969
     motif1          complement(4306..4334)
                     /Mismatches=4
                     /%_Identity="86.20689655172414"
                     /Motif="TTGACAN(17)TATAAT"
                     /annotation_group="Sig70: 139,781 <- 139,809"
                     /label="Sig70"
     motif1          4410..4438
                     /Mismatches=4
                     /%_Identity="86.20689655172414"
                     /Motif="TTGACAN(17)TATAAT"
                     /annotation_group="Sig70: 139,885 -> 139,913"
                     /label="Sig70"
     motif1          complement(4436..4464)
                     /Mismatches=4
                     /%_Identity="86.20689655172414"
                     /Motif="TTGACAN(17)TATAAT"
                     /annotation_group="Sig70: 139,911 <- 139,939"
                     /label="Sig70"
     primer_bind     complement(4455..4483)
                     /created_by="primer3"
                     /%GC="27.6"
                     /Tm="57.4"
                     /Hairpin_Tm="36.1"
                     /Self_Dimer_Tm="None"
                     /Pair_Dimer_Tm="None"
                     /Sequence="ACTTGTTTTAAAAGTATAGTTATCTGGGA"
                     /Product_Size=248
                     /annotation_group="170331402072391a6c83395-d92a-4cd7-9000-
                     e09b7d394042enolase promoter (reversed)"
                     /Extension="CACCACAGCTCTTCGCTC"
                     /label="1 F"
     misc_feature    4484..4505
                     /Pair_Dimer_Tm="None"
                     /Product_Size=11075
                     /Mismatches=0
                     /Extension="CACCACAGCTCTTCG"
                     /created_by="primer3"
                     /annotation_group="10105061849288564c171b-88c3-4f99-ac0a-8
                     324cfc5e03b"
                     /%GC="40.9"
                     /Tm="59.1"
                     /Hairpin_Tm="None"
                     /Self_Dimer_Tm="None"
                     /Sequence="GAGGAGGCAAAAATGGATAAGA"
                     /label="IP_P_624"
                     /note="Geneious type: primer_bind_reverse"
     Junction        4484
                     /Reads_using=2
                     /Reads_supporting_discovery=2
                     /Junction_Type="Rearrangement (inversion)"
                     /Rearrangement_Distance=250
                     /Junction_Source="10868-"
                     /Junction_Destination="11118+"
                     /ID="junction 2"
                     /label="junction 2"
     Junction        4485
                     /Reads_using=2
                     /Reads_supporting_discovery=2
                     /Junction_Type="Rearrangement (inversion)"
                     /Rearrangement_Distance=250
                     /Junction_Source="10867+"
                     /Junction_Destination="11117-"
                     /ID="junction 1"
                     /label="junction 1"
     CDS             4496..4684
                     /ApEinfo_revcolor="#ff9ccd"
                     /ApEinfo_fwdcolor="#ff9ccd"
                     /label="cas9"
     CDS             4685..8602
                     /ApEinfo_revcolor="#ff9ccd"
                     /ApEinfo_fwdcolor="#ff9ccd"
                     /label="cas9"
     source          4685..9026
                     /ApEinfo_revcolor="#b1ff67"
                     /ApEinfo_fwdcolor="#b1ff67"
     misc_feature    4820..4825
                     /Recognition_pattern="GAAGAC(2/6)"
                     /annotation_group="GAAGAC"
                     /label="BbsI"
                     /note="Geneious type: restriction site"
     misc_feature    complement(5573..5578)
                     /Recognition_pattern="ACCTGC(4/8)"
                     /annotation_group="ACCTGC"
                     /label="BspMI, BfuAI"
                     /note="Geneious type: restriction site"
     misc_feature    5766..5771
                     /Recognition_pattern="GAAGAC(2/6)"
                     /annotation_group="GAAGAC"
                     /label="BbsI"
                     /note="Geneious type: restriction site"
     misc_feature    5774..5779
                     /Recognition_pattern="GAAGAC(2/6)"
                     /annotation_group="GAAGAC"
                     /label="BbsI"
                     /note="Geneious type: restriction site"
     misc_feature    6611..6616
                     /Recognition_pattern="GAAGAC(2/6)"
                     /annotation_group="GAAGAC"
                     /label="BbsI"
                     /note="Geneious type: restriction site"
     misc_feature    8527..8551
                     /label="/ApEinfo_revcolor=#84b0dc
                     /ApEinfo_fwdcolor=#84b0dc"
     promoter        8607..8660
                     /ApEinfo_revcolor="#b4abac"
                     /ApEinfo_fwdcolor="#b4abac"
                     /label="tracrRNA promoter"
     precursor_RNA   8667..8755
                     /ApEinfo_revcolor="#75c6a9"
                     /ApEinfo_fwdcolor="#75c6a9"
                     /label="tracrRNA precursor"
     terminator      8734..8755
                     /ApEinfo_revcolor="#b4abac"
                     /ApEinfo_fwdcolor="#b4abac"
                     /label="tracrRNA terminator"
     terminator      complement(8786..8827)
                     /ApEinfo_revcolor="#9eafd2"
                     /ApEinfo_fwdcolor="#9eafd2"
     promoter        8884..8948
                     /ApEinfo_revcolor="#b4abac"
                     /ApEinfo_fwdcolor="#b4abac"
                     /label="J23100 promoter"
     misc_RNA        complement(<8949..>8968)
                     /created_by="isaacnplant"
                     /Color="#33ffff"
                     /modified_by="isaacnplant"
                     /label="IP_P_989"
     misc_RNA        <8949..8968
                     /created_by="isaacnplant"
                     /Color="#0077ee"
                     /modified_by="isaacnplant"
                     /label="IP_P_988"
     misc_RNA        8949..8968
                     /created_by="isaacnplant"
                     /label="wc_galk7"
     misc_feature    8950..8967
                     /Original_Bases="AGACCGACTGAGGTCTC"
                     /label="AGACCGACTGAGGTCTC"
                     /note="Geneious type: Editing History Replacement"
     misc_feature    8969..9004
                     /ApEinfo_revcolor="#c6c9d1"
                     /ApEinfo_fwdcolor="#c6c9d1"
                     /label="repeat"
     misc_feature    9003..9008
                     /Recognition_pattern="ACCTGC(4/8)"
                     /annotation_group="ACCTGC"
                     /label="BspMI, BfuAI"
                     /note="Geneious type: restriction site"
     misc_feature    9031..9036
                     /Recognition_pattern="GCGATG(10/14)"
                     /annotation_group="GCGATG"
                     /label="BtgZI"
                     /note="Geneious type: restriction site"
     misc_feature    complement(9176..9183)
                     /ApEinfo_revcolor="#7ea7d8"
                     /ApEinfo_fwdcolor="#7ea7d8"
                     /label="NotI"
     misc_feature    9184..9233
                     /ApEinfo_revcolor="#b1ff67"
                     /ApEinfo_fwdcolor="#b1ff67"
                     /label="Homologous Recombination Cas9"
     misc_feature    9184..9233
                     /ApEinfo_revcolor="#b7e6d7"
                     /ApEinfo_fwdcolor="#b7e6d7"
                     /label="MCS"
     misc_feature    9184..9233
                     /ApEinfo_revcolor="#75c6a9"
                     /ApEinfo_fwdcolor="#75c6a9"
                     /label="MCS"
     misc_feature    9184..9225
                     /ApEinfo_revcolor="#85dae9"
                     /ApEinfo_fwdcolor="#85dae9"
                     /label="terminator"
     source          9234..15293
                     /ApEinfo_revcolor="#85dae9"
                     /ApEinfo_fwdcolor="#85dae9"
     Junction        9302^9303
                     /Reads_using=3
                     /Reads_supporting_discovery=3
                     /Junction_Type="Insertion"
                     /Insertion_Size=3
                     /Insertion="ACA"
                     /ID="junction 1"
                     /label="ACA"
     CDS             9563..10300
                     /ApEinfo_revcolor="#b1ff67"
                     /ApEinfo_fwdcolor="#b1ff67"
                     /label="ErR frame 2"
     CDS             10421..10891
                     /ApEinfo_revcolor="#d59687"
                     /ApEinfo_fwdcolor="#d59687"
                     /label="Rep1"
     misc_feature    complement(10537..10542)
                     /Recognition_pattern="CGTCTC(1/5)"
                     /annotation_group="CGTCTC"
                     /label="BsmBI"
                     /note="Geneious type: restriction site"
     misc_feature    11394..11399
                     /Recognition_pattern="GAAGAC(2/6)"
                     /annotation_group="GAAGAC"
                     /label="BbsI"
                     /note="Geneious type: restriction site"
     CDS             11884..13374
                     /ApEinfo_revcolor="#b7e6d7"
                     /ApEinfo_fwdcolor="#b7e6d7"
                     /label="Rep2"
     misc_feature    13031..13036
                     /Recognition_pattern="GCGATG(10/14)"
                     /annotation_group="GCGATG"
                     /label="BtgZI"
                     /note="Geneious type: restriction site"
     gene            complement(13868..14083)
                     /ApEinfo_revcolor="#9eafd2"
                     /ApEinfo_fwdcolor="#9eafd2"
                     /label="CAT/CamR (659 - 444)"
     misc_feature    14188..14193
                     /Recognition_pattern="CGTCTC(1/5)"
                     /annotation_group="CGTCTC"
                     /label="BsmBI"
                     /note="Geneious type: restriction site"
     rep_origin      14445..15284
                     /ApEinfo_revcolor="#c6c9d1"
                     /ApEinfo_fwdcolor="#c6c9d1"
                     /label="p15A_origin"
     source          15294..15352
                     /ApEinfo_revcolor="#85dae9"
                     /ApEinfo_fwdcolor="#85dae9"
ORIGIN      
        1 gtcctactca ggagagcgtt caccgacaaa caacagataa aacgaaaggc ccagtctttc
       61 gactgagcct ttcgttttat ttaattaagt ttaaacacca tgcatcacga agcgggtcac
      121 tacttggttc acgatttctt cgcagcagcc tttttagcgg gcgctttctt tgcggtagac
      181 ttcttagccg ctgctttctt cgccggtgcc tttttggctg gtttactgtc cgatttgctt
      241 tccttagaat cagactcact gtcggaatca tccttcgaat cacttttacc tcccttccgt
      301 gctttgacgg aggcttccaa ctttgccagc aagtcggaca cgtcttccgt tccttcgtct
      361 aactcagctg gttgctcctc aacgctaaaa gcctctcctc cctcgagttt tgcttgtacc
      421 agctcccgta actgttcttg gtagtcgtca tggtacagat cgggtttgaa atcatcggtc
      481 atcgattcga cgacttggcc tgccatcttt aactcagcag gcttgatctg cacttcttta
      541 tccaggattg ggaagtcggg gtcccgaatt tcgtctggcc acagcagtgt gtgaatcatc
      601 atgacatccc gcttgctgaa gtcttttacc cgcagggctg cgagccggct tttgttccgc
      661 agggaaaagt gaacaatcgc aatccgatct gtctctgcca aggttttcgc gaggagaaca
      721 taagatttcg aggacttgga atccggttcc aggaagtacg acttatcgta cattaaagga
      781 tcgagttgtt ctgctggaat aaattcaaca acttcgatct cgcgactacg ctcctccggg
      841 agcgtcgcga tgtcctcatc ggtgatgact accatttgtc catcgtccga ttcgaaggct
      901 ttattgatgt cacgatattc gaccacctct ccgcaaactt cgcacacccg tttataccgg
      961 atccgtccat tatccttcgc atgtacttga tggaatttaa tgtcatggtc ttcggttgcg
     1021 gaataaacct tgaccggaac gtttacgagt ccgaatgcaa tgctcccttt ccagatactg
     1081 cgcatttttt tttcctcctt gtgtgattat tcccagacga cttcatcggg ggtcttatca
     1141 gggcgcaagc cgcgccaact gggctggcgc aagcggccat cactggtgcg ttcgctatag
     1201 cggacttcgc cgaccaattc cgggcggaca aaggtgacgc cgcgggcatc aaccttgggc
     1261 aggggggcgt taaacgggct ttcatcggta tgcagcggtt tcagcatatc tttcagcttg
     1321 ctcaattcct tttcggtaaa gccggtgcca acgcggccca caaactgcaa gccttcgggg
     1381 cctgggatac ccaagaccaa ggcaccgata ccactgctgc gccccccttc gccctggcgc
     1441 cacccaccga tcacaacttc ttgagtattc cagatcttat ccttgatcca gctgctgctg
     1501 cggcgaccgg gctgatacgt ggaatcccat tttttggcga cgacaccttc aaagcgcttc
     1561 ttccgaacat gttccatggc ttctgggcca tcgcccggca gttgatccgg aacgatcagg
     1621 cctccgccat cggccagcgc ttccaagatt tttcgtcgat ctgaatactt ggcccgcagc
     1681 agtgagcggc catccagcca caggatatca aacgcccaaa attccacccg cgtactccgc
     1741 gcgcgattct gcatctgccc aaagctcggc acaccggatt catccagcgc aaccgcctcg
     1801 ccatcgagga ccacatggtg ctcagcgaga tcggcagcga gagccttgaa ctgaggatat
     1861 tcccccgtga cttcgcggcc ggtccgcgag cggatctgga gttgcccatg atcagcatca
     1921 ataatgactc ggtacccatc ccatttaccc tcgaacgccc attgtttagc tttgtatttg
     1981 gccacggaac cctcagtggc gagcatcggg gcgaaatctt ccggccgagc gttcttttgg
     2041 tccttcatgc ggtgcgccag ccaattttta cccttagttt gaatgagagc gtaacgaccg
     2101 tccaccttct cgccatgcaa ggtcacaatg atttcgccgt gcgagtcatc tgggttatcc
     2161 agttcttccg gcacccggaa tttctcagtt tcgtaagaac cactgtccca aataaccatg
     2221 tctccggcgc catactcgcc tttggggatc gagccatgaa atgctaaata ctcgatgggg
     2281 tgatcttcgg tgtgcaccgc gagtcggttt tcggcagtgg tttcgggcag gttcttaggg
     2341 accgcgaaag acacgagcac accgtcgcgt tccaggcgga gatcgtagtg gagtcgacgt
     2401 gcatggtgtt cttgaatgac gaatttgtcg ttatttccgg ttttagggat ctccttagga
     2461 acgggctctg gggtcttgga agcgtcacgc atagaacggt aagtagtcag tttgtccgca
     2521 ataggtgcgt ccgcatcaag cggggccaag aggtcaccat actcatctaa ccggtccaaa
     2581 acctcgtcaa agcgcagatg acgaagttcg gggtctgcaa tttcatccca ggttcgggga
     2641 gctgccaccg tcgggtggtc gcggcctcga agggagtaag gcgcaatcgt cgtcttcgct
     2701 gcattgttct gactccagtc gaggaacacc tttccggcac gcagtgattt cgtcatggtt
     2761 gcagtaacca gttttggcat tgcctgttct aactgttgag caacccgccg tgccagcacc
     2821 gaggcgccgc ggctgctgat cggctcagcc aacggtacgt ataggtggag ccctttcgag
     2881 cccgacgtta gcgggtatgt ttctaaatcg agatcggtca taagcgcgcg gacttcgtga
     2941 gctatctcgc atagttgcgt catcgttacc ccctcacctg gatctaggtc gaacacaatc
     3001 cgggtagctg gtccctgatc gccatcctcg aagcgccatt gcggtacatg tacctcaagc
     3061 gaggcttgtt gtgccaccca ggctaacccc tccctcgtat tgataatggg gtacgttgtt
     3121 gtgccagatt tatgtgtaat actcccccgt tccaaccaac ttggtgccga tgaagccagt
     3181 tgtttctcaa agaacgcctc ctccgcgact ccatttggcc aacgttttcg tgtaacggga
     3241 cgtccggcaa tatgaggcac catcacctgc gcaatgctca aatagtaatc aaaaacctcg
     3301 gccttagtcg ttcctgtagc aggatatagg actttgtcgg ggttggttag tcggacgcgc
     3361 tcgtatcgct ccatacccca ggggtgtcta gccatttttt tttcctcctt gattcacttt
     3421 tctctatcac tgatagggag tggtaaaata actctatcaa tgatagagtg tcaacaaaaa
     3481 ttaggaatta atgatgtcta gattagataa aagtaaagtg attaacagcg cattagagct
     3541 gcttaatgag gtcggaatcg aaggtttaac aacccgtaaa ctcgcccaga agctaggtgt
     3601 agagcagcct acattgtatt ggcatgtaaa aaataagcgg gctttgctcg acgccttagc
     3661 cattgagatg ttagataggc accatactca cttttgccct ttagaagggg aaagctggca
     3721 agatttttta cgtaataacg ctaaaagttt tagatgtgct ttactaagtc atcgcgatgg
     3781 agcaaaagta catttaggta cacggcctac agaaaaacag tatgaaactc tcgaaaatca
     3841 attagccttt ttatgccaac aaggtttttc actagagaat gcattatatg cactcagcgc
     3901 tgtggggcat tttactttag gttgcgtatt ggaagatcaa gagcatcaag tcgctaaaga
     3961 agaaagggaa acacctacta ctgatagtat gccgccatta ttacgacaag ctatcgaatt
     4021 atttgatcac caaggtgcag agccagcctt cttattcggc cttgaattga tcatatgcgg
     4081 attagaaaaa caacttaaat gtgaaagtgg gtcttaagga agcaacggcc cggagggtgg
     4141 cgggcaggac gcccgccata aactgccagg catcaaatta agcagaaggc catcctgacg
     4201 gatggccttt ttgcgtttct acaaactctg ctagcaaacg taacctcctc ctcgttggtc
     4261 tgcttatgtt gtttatatat ataagtctac acaacattgc atgacataac agtcggggat
     4321 gtaacaaacg taaaacggaa tagttgcttc agagtaacga taagcgtttc acagacggtt
     4381 caaacaaaaa gcaagaaagc cgattaaatg caacataacg tgtgaattat gttacaatat
     4441 atgacaaggg atattcccag ataactatac ttttaaaaca agtgaggagg caaaaatgga
     4501 taagaaatac tcaataggct tagatatcgg cacaaatagc gtcggatggg cggtgatcac
     4561 tgatgaatat aaggttccgt ctaaaaagtt caaggttctg ggaaatacag accgccacag
     4621 tatcaaaaaa aatcttatag gggctctttt atttgacagt ggagagacag cggaagcgac
     4681 tcgactcaaa cggacagctc gtagaaggta tacacgtcgg aagaatcgta tttgttatct
     4741 acaggagatt ttttcaaatg agatggcgaa agtagatgat agtttctttc atcgacttga
     4801 agagtctttt ttggtggaag aagacaagaa gcatgaacgt catcctattt ttggaaatat
     4861 agtagatgaa gttgcttatc atgagaaata tccaactatc tatcatctgc gaaaaaaatt
     4921 ggtagattct actgataaag cggatttgcg cttaatctat ttggccttag cgcatatgat
     4981 taagtttcgt ggtcattttt tgattgaggg agatttaaat cctgataata gtgatgtgga
     5041 caaactattt atccagttgg tacaaaccta caatcaatta tttgaagaaa accctattaa
     5101 cgcaagtgga gtagatgcta aagcgattct ttctgcacga ttgagtaaat caagacgatt
     5161 agaaaatctc attgctcagc tccccggtga gaagaaaaat ggcttatttg ggaatctcat
     5221 tgctttgtca ttgggtttga cccctaattt taaatcaaat tttgatttgg cagaagatgc
     5281 taaattacag ctttcaaaag atacttacga tgatgattta gataatttat tggcgcaaat
     5341 tggagatcaa tatgctgatt tgtttttggc agctaagaat ttatcagatg ctattttact
     5401 ttcagatatc ctaagagtaa atactgaaat aactaaggct cccctatcag cttcaatgat
     5461 taaacgctac gatgaacatc atcaagactt gactctttta aaagctttag ttcgacaaca
     5521 acttccagaa aagtataaag aaatcttttt tgatcaatca aaaaacggat atgcaggtta
     5581 tattgatggg ggagctagcc aagaagaatt ttataaattt atcaaaccaa ttttagaaaa
     5641 aatggatggt actgaggaat tattggtgaa actaaatcgt gaagatttgc tgcgcaagca
     5701 acggaccttt gacaacggct ctattcccca tcaaattcac ttgggtgagc tgcatgctat
     5761 tttgagaaga caagaagact tttatccatt tttaaaagac aatcgtgaga agattgaaaa
     5821 aatcttgact tttcgaattc cttattatgt tggtccattg gcgcgtggca atagtcgttt
     5881 tgcatggatg actcggaagt ctgaagaaac aattacccca tggaattttg aagaagttgt
     5941 cgataaaggt gcttcagctc aatcatttat tgaacgcatg acaaactttg ataaaaatct
     6001 tccaaatgaa aaagtactac caaaacatag tttgctttat gagtatttta cggtttataa
     6061 cgaattgaca aaggtcaaat atgttactga aggaatgcga aaaccagcat ttctttcagg
     6121 tgaacagaag aaagccattg ttgatttact cttcaaaaca aatcgaaaag taaccgttaa
     6181 gcaattaaaa gaagattatt tcaaaaaaat agaatgtttt gatagtgttg aaatttcagg
     6241 agttgaagat agatttaatg cttcattagg tacctaccat gatttgctaa aaattattaa
     6301 agataaagat tttttggata atgaagaaaa tgaagatatc ttagaggata ttgttttaac
     6361 attgacctta tttgaagata gggagatgat tgaggaaaga cttaaaacat atgctcacct
     6421 ctttgatgat aaggtgatga aacagcttaa acgtcgccgt tatactggtt ggggacgttt
     6481 gtctcgaaaa ttgattaatg gtattaggga taagcaatct ggcaaaacaa tattagattt
     6541 tttgaaatca gatggttttg ccaatcgcaa ttttatgcag ctgatccatg atgatagttt
     6601 gacatttaaa gaagacattc aaaaagcaca agtgtctgga caaggcgata gtttacatga
     6661 acatattgca aatttagctg gtagccctgc tattaaaaaa ggtattttac agactgtaaa
     6721 agttgttgat gaattggtca aagtaatggg gcggcataag ccagaaaata tcgttattga
     6781 aatggcacgt gaaaatcaga caactcaaaa gggccagaaa aattcgcgag agcgtatgaa
     6841 acgaatcgaa gaaggtatca aagaattagg aagtcagatt cttaaagagc atcctgttga
     6901 aaatactcaa ttgcaaaatg aaaagctcta tctctattat ctccaaaatg gaagagacat
     6961 gtatgtggac caagaattag atattaatcg tttaagtgat tatgatgtcg atcacattgt
     7021 tccacaaagt ttccttaaag acgattcaat agacaataag gtcttaacgc gttctgataa
     7081 aaatcgtggt aaatcggata acgttccaag tgaagaagta gtcaaaaaga tgaaaaacta
     7141 ttggagacaa cttctaaacg ccaagttaat cactcaacgt aagtttgata atttaacgaa
     7201 agctgaacgt ggaggtttga gtgaacttga taaagctggt tttatcaaac gccaattggt
     7261 tgaaactcgc caaatcacta agcatgtggc acaaattttg gatagtcgca tgaatactaa
     7321 atacgatgaa aatgataaac ttattcgaga ggttaaagtg attaccttaa aatctaaatt
     7381 agtttctgac ttccgaaaag atttccaatt ctataaagta cgtgagatta acaattacca
     7441 tcatgcccat gatgcgtatc taaatgccgt cgttggaact gctttgatta agaaatatcc
     7501 aaaacttgaa tcggagtttg tctatggtga ttataaagtt tatgatgttc gtaaaatgat
     7561 tgctaagtct gagcaagaaa taggcaaagc aaccgcaaaa tatttctttt actctaatat
     7621 catgaacttc ttcaaaacag aaattacact tgcaaatgga gagattcgca aacgccctct
     7681 aatcgaaact aatggggaaa ctggagaaat tgtctgggat aaagggcgag attttgccac
     7741 agtgcgcaaa gtattgtcca tgccccaagt caatattgtc aagaaaacag aagtacagac
     7801 aggcggattc tccaaggagt caattttacc aaaaagaaat tcggacaagc ttattgctcg
     7861 taaaaaagac tgggatccaa aaaaatatgg tggttttgat agtccaacgg tagcttattc
     7921 agtcctagtg gttgctaagg tggaaaaagg gaaatcgaag aagttaaaat ccgttaaaga
     7981 gttactaggg atcacaatta tggaaagaag ttcctttgaa aaaaatccga ttgacttttt
     8041 agaagctaaa ggatataagg aagttaaaaa agacttaatc attaaactac ctaaatatag
     8101 tctttttgag ttagaaaacg gtcgtaaacg gatgctggct agtgccggag aattacaaaa
     8161 aggaaatgag ctggctctgc caagcaaata tgtgaatttt ttatatttag ctagtcatta
     8221 tgaaaagttg aagggtagtc cagaagataa cgaacaaaaa caattgtttg tggagcagca
     8281 taagcattat ttagatgaga ttattgagca aatcagtgaa ttttctaagc gtgttatttt
     8341 agcagatgcc aatttagata aagttcttag tgcatataac aaacatagag acaaaccaat
     8401 acgtgaacaa gcagaaaata ttattcattt atttacgttg acgaatcttg gagctcccgc
     8461 tgcttttaaa tattttgata caacaattga tcgtaaacga tatacgtcta caaaagaagt
     8521 tttagatgcc actcttatcc atcaatccat cactggtctt tatgaaacac gcattgattt
     8581 gagtcagcta ggaggtgact gaccggctga taaatttctt tgaatttctc cttgattatt
     8641 tgttataaaa gttataaaat aatcttgttg gaaccattca aaacagcata gcaagttaaa
     8701 ataaggctag tccgttatca acttgaaaaa gtggcaccga gtcggtgctt tttttgatac
     8761 ttctattcta ctctgactgc aaaccaaaaa aacaagcgct ttcaaaacgc ttgttttatc
     8821 atttttaggg aaattaatct cttaatcctt ttatcattct acatttaggc gctgccatct
     8881 tgggacaatg aaaacgttag tcatggcgcg ccttgacggc tagctcagtc ctaggtacag
     8941 tgctagctgg cagcgtcagc gtcattaagt tttagagcta tgctgttttg aatggtccca
     9001 aaacctgcag acaagcccgg ccggcctaag gcgatgcccc ctcgacctcg atcagggagg
     9061 cgttcaggac gactcacaaa gaaagccggg caatgcccgg ctttttccac gcctcctggg
     9121 ctgacttcag gtgctacatt tgaagagata aattgcactg aaatctagag cggttgcggc
     9181 cgcaaaaaaa caagcgcttt caaaacgctt gttttatcat ttttagggaa attatgtgat
     9241 ccgtagcggt tttcaaaatt tgcaaccagg aatgaattac tatccctttt atcaagaagc
     9301 gcaaaagaaa aacgaaatga tacaccaatc agtgcaaaaa aagatataat gggagataag
     9361 acggttcgtg ttcgtgctga cttgcaccat atcataaaaa tcgaaacagc aaagaatggc
     9421 ggaaacgtaa aagaagttat ggaaataaga cttagaagca aacttaagag tgtgttgata
     9481 gtgcagtatc ttaaaatttt gtataatagg aattgaagtt aaattagatg ctaaaaattt
     9541 gtaattaaga aggagtgatt acatgaacaa aaatataaaa tattctcaaa actttttaac
     9601 gagtgaaaaa gtactcaacc aaataataaa acaattgaat ttaaaagaaa ccgataccgt
     9661 ttacgaaatt ggaacaggta aagggcattt aacgacgaaa ctggctaaaa taagtaaaca
     9721 ggtaacgtct attgaattag acagtcatct attcaactta tcgtcagaaa aattaaaact
     9781 gaatactcgt gtcactttaa ttcaccaaga tattctacag tttcaattcc ctaacaaaca
     9841 gaggtataaa attgttggga gtattcctta ccatttaagc acacaaatta ttaaaaaagt
     9901 ggtttttgaa agccatgcgt ctgacatcta tctgattgtt gaagaaggat tctacaagcg
     9961 taccttggat attcaccgaa cactagggtt gctcttgcac actcaagtct cgattcagca
    10021 attgcttaag ctgccagcgg aatgctttca tcctaaacca aaagtaaaca gtgtcttaat
    10081 aaaacttacc cgccatacca cagatgttcc agataaatat tggaagctat atacgtactt
    10141 tgtttcaaaa tgggtcaatc gagaatatcg tcaactgttt actaaaaatc agtttcatca
    10201 agcaatgaaa cacgccaaag taaacaattt aagtaccgtt acttatgagc aagtattgtc
    10261 tatttttaat agttatctat tatttaacgg gaggaaataa ttctatgagt cgcttttgta
    10321 aatttggaaa gttacacgtt actaaaggga atgtagataa attattaggt atactactga
    10381 cagcttccaa ggagctaaag aggtccctag cgctcttatc atggggaagc tcggatcata
    10441 tgcaagacaa aataaactcg caacagcact tggagaaatg ggacgaatcg agaaaaccct
    10501 ctttacgctg gattacatat ctaataaagc cgtaaggaga cgggttcaaa aaggtttaaa
    10561 taaaggagaa gcaatcaatg cattagctag aactatattt tttggacaac gtggagaatt
    10621 tagagaacgt gctctccaag accagttaca aagagctagt gcactaaaca taattattaa
    10681 cgctataagt gtgtggaaca ctgtatatat ggaaaaagcc gtagaagaat taaaagcaag
    10741 aggagaattt agagaagatt taatgccata tgcgtggccg ttaggatggg aacatatcaa
    10801 ttttcttgga gaatacaaat ttgaaggatt acatgacact gggcaaatga atttacgtcc
    10861 tttacgtata aaagagccgt tttattctta atataacggc tctttttata gaaaaaatcc
    10921 ttagcgtggt ttttttccga aatgctggcg gtaccccaag aattagaaat gagtagatca
    10981 aattattcac gaatagaatc aggaaaatca gatccaacca taaaaacact agaacaaatt
    11041 gcaaagttaa ctaactcaac gctagtagtg gatttaatcc caaatgagcc aacagaacca
    11101 gagccagaaa cagaatcaga acaagtaaca ttggatttag aaatggaaga agaaaaaagc
    11161 aatgacttcg tgtgaataat gcacgaaatc gttgcttatt tttttttaaa agcggtatac
    11221 tagatataac gaaacaacga actgaataga aacgaaaaaa gagccatgac acatttataa
    11281 aatgtttgac gacattttat aaatgcatag cccgataaga ttgccaaacc aacgcttatc
    11341 agttagtcag atgaactctt ccctcgtaag aagttattta attaactttg tttgaagacg
    11401 gtatataacc gtactatcat tatataggga aatcagagag ttttcaagta tctaagctac
    11461 tgaatttaag aattgttaag caatcaatcg gaaatcgttt gattgctttt tttgtattca
    11521 tttatagaag gtggagtttg tatgaatcat gatgaatgta aaacttatat aaaaaatagt
    11581 ttattggaga taagaaaatt agcaaatatc tatacactag aaacgtttaa gaaagagtta
    11641 gaaaagagaa atatctactt agaaacaaaa tcagataagt atttttcttc ggagggggaa
    11701 gattatatat ataagttaat agaaaataac aaaataattt attcgattag tggaaaaaaa
    11761 ttgacttata aaggaaaaaa atctttttca aaacatgcaa tattgaaaca gttgaatgaa
    11821 aaagcaaacc aagttaatta aacaacctat tttataggat ttataggaaa ggagaacagc
    11881 tgaatgaata tcccttttgt tgtagaaact gtgcttcatg acggcttgtt aaagtacaaa
    11941 tttaaaaata gtaaaattcg ctcaatcact accaagccag gtaaaagcaa aggggctatt
    12001 tttgcgtatc gctcaaaatc aagcatgatt ggcggtcgtg gtgttgttct gacttccgag
    12061 gaagcgattc aagaaaatca agatacattt acacattgga cacccaacgt ttatcgttat
    12121 ggaacgtatg cagacgaaaa ccgttcatac acgaaaggac attctgaaaa caatttaaga
    12181 caaatcaata ccttctttat tgattttgat attcacacgg caaaagaaac tatttcagca
    12241 agcgatattt taacaaccgc tattgattta ggttttatgc ctactatgat tatcaaatct
    12301 gataaaggtt atcaagcata ttttgtttta gaaacgccag tctatgtgac ttcaaaatca
    12361 gaatttaaat ctgtcaaagc agccaaaata atttcgcaaa atatccgaga atattttgga
    12421 aagtctttgc cagttgatct aacgtgtaat cattttggta ttgctcgcat accaagaacg
    12481 gacaatgtag aattttttga tcctaattac cgttattctt tcaaagaatg gcaagattgg
    12541 tctttcaaac aaacagataa taagggcttt actcgttcaa gtctaacggt tttaagcggt
    12601 acagaaggca aaaaacaagt agatgaaccc tggtttaatc tcttattgca cgaaacgaaa
    12661 ttttcaggag aaaagggttt aatagggcgt aataacgtca tgtttaccct ctctttagcc
    12721 tactttagtt caggctattc aatcgaaacg tgcgaatata atatgtttga gtttaataat
    12781 cgattagatc aacccttaga agaaaaagaa gtaatcaaaa ttgttagaag tgcctattca
    12841 gaaaactatc aaggggctaa tagggaatac attaccattc tttgcaaagc ttgggtatca
    12901 agtgatttaa ccagtaaaga tttatttgtc cgtcaagggt ggtttaaatt caagaaaaaa
    12961 agaagcgaac gtcaacgtgt tcatttgtca gaatggaaag aagatttaat ggcttatatt
    13021 agcgaaaaaa gcgatgtata caagccttat ttagtgacga ccaaaaaaga gattagagaa
    13081 gtgctaggca ttcctgaacg gacattagat aaattgctga aggtactgaa ggcgaatcag
    13141 gaaattttct ttaagattaa accaggaaga aatggtggca ttcaacttgc tagtgttaaa
    13201 tcattgttgc tatcgatcat taaagtaaaa aaagaagaaa aagaaagcta tataaaggcg
    13261 ctgacaaatt cttttgactt agagcataca ttcattcaag agactttaaa caagctagca
    13321 gaacgcccta aaacggacac acaactcgat ttgtttagct atgatacagg ctgaaaataa
    13381 aacccgcact atgccattac atttatatct atgatacgtg tttgtttttt ctttgctgtt
    13441 tagcgaatga ttagcagaaa tatacagagt aagattttaa ttaattatta gggggagaag
    13501 gagagagtag cccgaaaact tttagttggc ttggactgaa cgaagtgagg gaaaggctac
    13561 taaaacgtcg aggggcagtg agagcgaagc gaacacttga ttttttaatt ttctatcttt
    13621 tataggtcat tagagtatac ttatttgtcc tataaactat ttagcagcat aatagattta
    13681 ttgaataggt catttaagtt gagcatatta gaggaggaaa atcttggaga aatatttgaa
    13741 gaacccgatt acatggattg gattagttct tgtggttacg tggtttttaa ctaaaagtag
    13801 tgaatttttg atttttggtg tgtgtgtctt gttgttagta tttgctagtc aaagtgatta
    13861 aatagaattc cggatgagca ttcatcaggc gggcaagaat gtgaataaag gccggataaa
    13921 acttgtgctt atttttcttt acggtcttta aaaaggccgt aatatccagc tgaacggtct
    13981 ggttataggt acattgagca actgactgaa atgcctcaaa atgttcttta cgatgccatt
    14041 gggatatatc aacggtggta tatccagtga tttttttctc cattttagct tccttagctc
    14101 ctgaaaatct cgataactca aaaaatacgc ccggtagtga tcttatttca ttatggtgaa
    14161 agttggaacc tcttacgtgc cgatcaacgt ctcattttcg ccaaaagttg gcccagggct
    14221 tcccggtatc aacagggaca ccaggattta tttattctgc gaagtgatct tccgtcacag
    14281 gtatttattc ggcgcaaagt gcgtcgggtg atgctgccaa cttactgatt tagtgtatga
    14341 tggtgttttt gaggtgctcc agtggcttct gtttctatca gctgtccctc ctgttcagct
    14401 actgacgggg tggtgcgtaa cggcaaaagc accgccggac atcagcgcta gcggagtgta
    14461 tactggctta ctatgttggc actgatgagg gtgtcagtga agtgcttcat gtggcaggag
    14521 aaaaaaggct gcaccggtgc gtcagcagaa tatgtgatac aggatatatt ccgcttcctc
    14581 gctcactgac tcgctacgct cggtcgttcg actgcggcga gcggaaatgg cttacgaacg
    14641 gggcggagat ttcctggaag atgccaggaa gatacttaac agggaagtga gagggccgcg
    14701 gcaaagccgt ttttccatag gctccgcccc cctgacaagc atcacgaaat ctgacgctca
    14761 aatcagtggt ggcgaaaccc gacaggacta taaagatacc aggcgtttcc ccctggcggc
    14821 tccctcgtgc gctctcctgt tcctgccttt cggtttaccg gtgtcattcc gctgttatgg
    14881 ccgcgtttgt ctcattccac gcctgacact cagttccggg taggcagttc gctccaagct
    14941 ggactgtatg cacgaacccc ccgttcagtc cgaccgctgc gccttatccg gtaactatcg
    15001 tcttgagtcc aacccggaaa gacatgcaaa agcaccactg gcagcagcca ctggtaattg
    15061 atttagagga gttagtcttg aagtcatgcg ccggttaagg ctaaactgaa aggacaagtt
    15121 ttggtgactg cgctcctcca agccagttac ctcggttcaa agagttggta gctcagagaa
    15181 ccttcgaaaa accgccctgc aaggcggttt tttcgttttc agagcaagag attacgcgca
    15241 gaccaaaacg atctcaagaa gatcatctta ttaatcagat aaaatatttc tagccaatac
    15301 gcaaaccgcc tctccccgcg cgttggccga ttcattaatg cagctggcac ga
//
