# Supplementary material for: Heterologous Cas9 and non-homologous end joining as a Potentially Organism-Agnostic Knockout (POAK) system in bacteria
Source: bioRxiv preprint, doi:10.1101/601971, version 2 (2021-10-06)
Supplement: Plasmid Sequences [file 601971_file03.zip › SuppFileA1/IP_298.gb]

LOCUS       IP_298                 11521 bp    DNA     circular UNA 05-JAN-2019
DEFINITION  gnPOAKgalK2.
ACCESSION   urn.local...3i-9z01nbn
VERSION     urn.local...3i-9z01nbn
KEYWORDS    .
SOURCE       (101knR)
  ORGANISM  .
FEATURES             Location/Qualifiers
     misc_feature    complement(<1..1069)
                     /Source="referenceToDocument: urn:local:.:2ok-7bybcv9"
                     /label="KnR (concatenated sequence 2)"
                     /note="Geneious type: Concatenated sequence"
     misc_feature    1..22
                     /Sequence="TTGCTCACATGTTCTTTCCTGC"
                     /Hairpin_Tm="None"
                     /Tm="59.7"
                     /Self_Dimer_Tm="None"
                     /%GC="45.5"
                     /Pair_Dimer_Tm="None"
                     /Product_Size=2503
                     /Extension="CACCACAGCTCTTCGACA"
                     /modified_by="isaacnplant"
                     /label="IP_P_736"
                     /note="Geneious type: primer_bind_reverse"
     misc_feature    3..1065
                     /Original_Bases="ATTTGCCGACTACCTTGGTGATCTCGCCTTTCACGTAGTGG
                     ACAAATTCTTCCAACTGATCTGCGCGCGAGGCCAAGCGATCTTCTTCTTGTCCAAGAT
                     AAGCCTGTCTAGCTTCAAGTATGACGGGCTGATACTGGGCCGGCAGGCGCTCCATTGC
                     CCAGTCGGCAGCGACATCCTTCGGCGCGATTTTGCCGGTTACTGCGCTGTACCAAATG
                     CGGGACAACGTAAGCACTACATTTCGCTCATCGCCAGCCCAGTCGGGCGGCGAGTTCC
                     ATAGCGTTAAGGTTTCATTTAGCGCCTCAAATAGATCCTGTTCAGGAACCGGATCAAA
                     GAGTTCCTCCGCCGCTGGACCTACCAAGGCAACGCTATGTTCTCTTGCTTTTGTCAGC
                     AAGATAGCCAGATCAATGTCGATCGTGGCTGGCTCGAAGATACCTGCAAGAATGTCAT
                     TGCGCTGCCATTCTCCAAATTGCAGTTCGCGCTTAGCTGGATAACGCCACGGAATGAT
                     GTCGTCGTGCACAACAATGGTGACTTCTACAGCGCGGAGAATCTCGCTCTCTCCAGGG
                     GAAGCCGAAGTTTCCAAAAGGTCGTTGATCAAAGCTCGCCGCGTTGTTTCATCAAGCC
                     TTACGGTCACCGTAACCAGCAAATCAATATCACTGTGTGGCTTCAGGCCGCCATCCAC
                     TGCGGAGCCGTACAAATGTACGGCCAGCAACGTCGGTTCGAGATGGCGCTCGATGACG
                     CCAACTACCTCTGATAGTTGAGTCGATACTTCGGCGATCACCGCTTCCCTCATACTCT
                     TCCTTTTTCAATATTATTGAAGCATTTAT"
                     /label="ATTTGCCGACTACCTTGGTGATCTCGCCTTTCACGTAGTGGACAAATTCT
                     TCCAACTGATCTGCGCGCGAGGCCAAGCGATCTTCTTCTTGTCCAAGATAAGCCTGTC
                     TAGCTTCAAGTATGACGGGCTGATACTGGGCCGGCAGGCGCTCCATTGCCCAGTCGGC
                     AGCGACATCCTTCGGCGCGATTTTGCCGGTTACTGCGCTGTACCAAATGCGGGACAAC
                     GTAAGCACTACATTTCGCTCATCGCCAGCCCAGTCGGGCGGCGAGTTCCATAGCGTTA
                     AGGTTTCATTTAGCGCCTCAAATAGATCCTGTTCAGGAACCGGATCAAAGAGTTCCTC
                     CGCCGCTGGACCTACCAAGGCAACGCTATGTTCTCTTGCTTTTGTCAGCAAGATAGCC
                     AGATCAATGTCGATCGTGGCTGGCTCGAAGATACCTGCAAGAATGTCATTGCGCTGCC
                     ATTCTCCAAATTGCAGTTCGCGCTTAGCTGGATAACGCCACGGAATGATGTCGTCGTG
                     CACAACAATGGTGACTTCTACAGCGCGGAGAATCTCGCTCTCTCCAGGGGAAGCCGAA
                     GTTTCCAAAAGGTCGTTGATCAAAGCTCGCCGCGTTGTTTCATCAAGCCTTACGGTCA
                     CCGTAACCAGCAAATCAATATCACTGTGTGGCTTCAGGCCGCCATCCACTGCGGAGCC
                     GTACAAATGTACGGCCAGCAACGTCGGTTCGAGATGGCGCTCGATGACGCCAACTACC
                     TCTGATAGTTGAGTCGATACTTCGGCGATCACCGCTTCCCTCATACTCTTCCTTTTTC
                     AATATTATTGAAGCATTTAT"
                     /note="Geneious type: Editing History Replacement"
     CDS             complement(35..850)
                     /ApEinfo_revcolor="#faac61"
                     /ApEinfo_fwdcolor="#faac61"
                     /label="Kmr"
     misc_feature    35..980
                     /ApEinfo_revcolor="#c7b0e3"
                     /ApEinfo_fwdcolor="#c7b0e3"
                     /label="Km cassette (HincII fragment, pAM1431)"
     misc_feature    407
                     /created_by="isaacnplant"
                     /label="T->C removal of esp3II site"
     misc_feature    complement(1050..>1065)
                     /ApEinfo_revcolor="#b7e6d7"
                     /ApEinfo_fwdcolor="#b7e6d7"
                     /label="NS2"
     ligation        1066..1069
                     /label="Ligation"
     source          complement(<1066..1150)
                     /ApEinfo_revcolor="#b1ff67"
                     /ApEinfo_fwdcolor="#b1ff67"
                     /label="source"
     misc_feature    complement(1066..>1150)
                     /Source="referenceToDocument: urn:local:.:2og-7byb966"
                     /label="IP_103 PCR Product (concatenated sequence 1)"
                     /note="Geneious type: Concatenated sequence"
     misc_feature    complement(1151..1166)
                     /ApEinfo_revcolor="#7ea7d8"
                     /ApEinfo_fwdcolor="#7ea7d8"
                     /label="NotI/PacI"
     misc_feature    complement(1221..1883)
                     /ApEinfo_revcolor="#ff9ccd"
                     /ApEinfo_fwdcolor="#ff9ccd"
                     /label="rep"
     misc_feature    complement(1322..1340)
                     /ApEinfo_revcolor="#ff9ccd"
                     /ApEinfo_fwdcolor="#ff9ccd"
                     /label="pBBR1 seq 4"
     misc_feature    complement(1958..1969)
                     /ApEinfo_revcolor="#ff9ccd"
                     /ApEinfo_fwdcolor="#ff9ccd"
                     /label="-10 and TSS"
     misc_feature    complement(1988..1992)
                     /ApEinfo_revcolor="#ff9ccd"
                     /ApEinfo_fwdcolor="#ff9ccd"
                     /label="-35"
     misc_feature    complement(2019..2076)
                     /ApEinfo_revcolor="#75c6a9"
                     /ApEinfo_fwdcolor="#75c6a9"
                     /label="putative terminator"
     misc_feature    complement(2035..2052)
                     /ApEinfo_revcolor="#ff9ccd"
                     /ApEinfo_fwdcolor="#ff9ccd"
                     /label="pBBR1 seq 3"
     misc_feature    complement(2456..2463)
                     /ApEinfo_revcolor="#7ea7d8"
                     /ApEinfo_fwdcolor="#7ea7d8"
                     /label="PacI"
     primer_bind     complement(2484..2503)
                     /Sequence="ACCAAGTAGTGACCCGCTTC"
                     /Hairpin_Tm="None"
                     /Tm="59.7"
                     /Self_Dimer_Tm="None"
                     /%GC="55.0"
                     /Pair_Dimer_Tm="None"
                     /Product_Size=2503
                     /Extension="CACCACAGCTCTTCGCTT"
                     /modified_by="isaacnplant"
                     /label="IP_P_735"
     ligation        2504..2506
                     /label="Ligation"
     misc_feature    complement(2504..11521)
                     /Source="referenceToDocument: urn:local:.:1qj-7d3mei9"
                     /label="IP_103p519,520 (concatenated sequence 1)"
                     /note="Geneious type: Concatenated sequence"
     promoter        <2514..2531
                     /created_by="isaacnplant"
                     /label="IP_P_520"
     misc_feature    2514..2531
                     /Mismatches=0
                     /Extension="ATAGCGGCTCTTCCAAGTTTAAAC"
                     /created_by="primer3"
                     /annotation_group="56338769371520476681d73-a86d-43e5-b624-
                     1827fe65528c"
                     /%GC="55.6"
                     /Tm="62.1"
                     /Hairpin_Tm="None"
                     /Self_Dimer_Tm="None"
                     /Sequence="ACCATGCATCACGAAGCG"
                     /label="IP_P_520"
                     /note="Geneious type: primer_bind_reverse"
     misc_feature    complement(2546..3502)
                     /ApEinfo_revcolor="#85dae9"
                     /ApEinfo_fwdcolor="#85dae9"
                     /label="Ku_MYCS2_pcc7002 optimized"
     misc_feature    complement(3503..3517)
                     /ApEinfo_revcolor="#ff0087"
                     /ApEinfo_fwdcolor="#ff0087"
                     /label="RBS"
     misc_feature    complement(3524..5812)
                     /ApEinfo_revcolor="#b1ff67"
                     /ApEinfo_fwdcolor="#b1ff67"
                     /label="LigD_MYCS2"
     misc_feature    complement(4720..4722)
                     /ApEinfo_revcolor="#d6b295"
                     /ApEinfo_fwdcolor="#d6b295"
                     /label="BsmBI site"
     misc_feature    complement(4803..4814)
                     /ApEinfo_revcolor="#faac61"
                     /ApEinfo_fwdcolor="#faac61"
                     /label="BsmBI Site"
     primer_bind     complement(5478..5496)
                     /Mismatches=0
                     /created_by="primer3"
                     /annotation_group="7065449038142328d1794cb-5ee3-4a0e-b495-
                     a27b56226fb9"
                     /%GC="63.2"
                     /Tm="65.0"
                     /Hairpin_Tm="56.3"
                     /Self_Dimer_Tm="27.0"
                     /Sequence="GGGTGGCACAACAAGCCTC"
                     /label="IP_P_087"
     primer_bind     complement(5802..5827)
                     /Pair_Dimer_Tm="None"
                     /Product_Size=14426
                     /Mismatches=0
                     /Extension="CACCACAGCTCTTCGATG"
                     /created_by="primer3"
                     /annotation_group="70654518192105959479968-03c9-45ee-a36c-
                     12fbaf97804b"
                     /%GC="34.6"
                     /Tm="62.3"
                     /Hairpin_Tm="None"
                     /Self_Dimer_Tm="5.9"
                     /Sequence="AAGGAGGAAAAAAAAATGGCTAGACA"
                     /label="IP_P_631"
     mismatch        5804
                     /Target_base="A"
                     /Oligo_base="T"
                     /Oligo_name="IP_P_585"
                     /annotation_group="7065449442133720bad49f0-1c36-4621-abb7-
                     ff050f32bdcd"
                     /label="A/T"
     mismatch        5804
                     /Target_base="A"
                     /Oligo_base="T"
                     /Oligo_name="IP_P_685"
                     /annotation_group="706545643286381db7a3287-e9ef-4ebc-bd60-
                     3c73f3cd69bc"
                     /label="A/T"
     primer_bind     complement(5804..5827)
                     /modified_by="isaacnplant"
                     /Mismatch_Positions="===================T===T"
                     /Mismatches=2
                     /Extension="CACCACAGGTCTCGGAGA"
                     /created_by="primer3"
                     /annotation_group="706545643286381db7a3287-e9ef-4ebc-bd60-
                     3c73f3cd69bc"
                     /%GC="29.2"
                     /Tm="58.1"
                     /Hairpin_Tm="None"
                     /Self_Dimer_Tm="None"
                     /Sequence="AAGGAGGAAAAAAAAATGGTTAGT"
                     /label="IP_P_685"
     primer_bind     complement(5804..5826)
                     /Mismatch_Positions="==================T===T"
                     /Mismatches=2
                     /Extension="CACCACACGTCTCG"
                     /created_by="primer3"
                     /annotation_group="7065449442133720bad49f0-1c36-4621-abb7-
                     ff050f32bdcd"
                     /%GC="30.4"
                     /Tm="57.5"
                     /Hairpin_Tm="None"
                     /Self_Dimer_Tm="None"
                     /Sequence="AGGAGGAAAAAAAAATGGTTAGT"
                     /label="IP_P_585"
     mismatch        5808
                     /Target_base="C"
                     /Oligo_base="T"
                     /Oligo_name="IP_P_585"
                     /annotation_group="7065449442133720bad49f0-1c36-4621-abb7-
                     ff050f32bdcd"
                     /label="C/T"
     mismatch        5808
                     /Target_base="C"
                     /Oligo_base="T"
                     /Oligo_name="IP_P_685"
                     /annotation_group="706545643286381db7a3287-e9ef-4ebc-bd60-
                     3c73f3cd69bc"
                     /label="C/T"
     misc_feature    5813..5835
                     /Pair_Dimer_Tm="None"
                     /Product_Size=722
                     /Mismatches=0
                     /Extension="CACCACACGTCTCG"
                     /created_by="primer3"
                     /annotation_group="7065455245876180407a0df-afa1-4067-99c7-
                     4483d9bcf931"
                     /%GC="30.4"
                     /Tm="57.8"
                     /Hairpin_Tm="None"
                     /Self_Dimer_Tm="None"
                     /Sequence="TTTTTTTTCCTCCTTGATTCACT"
                     /label="IP_P_581"
                     /note="Geneious type: primer_bind_reverse"
     misc_feature    5813..5835
                     /modified_by="isaacnplant"
                     /Mismatches=0
                     /Extension="CACCACAGCTCTTCGAT"
                     /created_by="primer3"
                     /annotation_group="7065457267387483c745c0d-d8dc-455a-ae63-
                     42c08220c85c"
                     /%GC="30.4"
                     /Tm="57.8"
                     /Hairpin_Tm="None"
                     /Self_Dimer_Tm="None"
                     /Sequence="TTTTTTTTCCTCCTTGATTCACT"
                     /label="IP_P_732"
                     /note="Geneious type: primer_bind_reverse"
     misc_feature    complement(5813..5827)
                     /ApEinfo_revcolor="#ff0087"
                     /ApEinfo_fwdcolor="#ff0087"
                     /label="RBS"
     misc_feature    5830..5856
                     /Pair_Dimer_Tm="None"
                     /Product_Size=78
                     /Mismatches=0
                     /Extension="CACCACAGCTCTTCGAAT"
                     /created_by="primer3"
                     /annotation_group="70654541908158163525f26-3dca-4a7d-9a8c-
                     11dde25ebddb"
                     /%GC="37.0"
                     /Tm="61.9"
                     /Hairpin_Tm="46.6"
                     /Self_Dimer_Tm="25.2"
                     /Sequence="TTCACTTTTCTCTATCACTGATAGGGA"
                     /label="IP_P_674"
                     /note="Geneious type: primer_bind_reverse"
     misc_feature    5830..5856
                     /modified_by="isaacnplant"
                     /Mismatches=0
                     /Extension="CACCACAGCTCTTCG"
                     /created_by="primer3"
                     /annotation_group="706545775289419cff5a08e-62e0-4b7f-b882-
                     78bb1c00e00d"
                     /%GC="37.0"
                     /Tm="61.9"
                     /Hairpin_Tm="46.6"
                     /Self_Dimer_Tm="25.2"
                     /Sequence="TTCACTTTTCTCTATCACTGATAGGGA"
                     /label="IP_P_737"
                     /note="Geneious type: primer_bind_reverse"
     misc_feature    complement(5830..5907)
                     /ApEinfo_revcolor="#ffef86"
                     /ApEinfo_fwdcolor="#ffef86"
                     /label="tetA promoter element"
     mismatch        5836
                     /Target_base="T"
                     /Oligo_base="G"
                     /Oligo_name="IP_P_495"
                     /annotation_group="950d0b27-2077-45bd-89c6-42a8678a8a5b"
                     /label="T/G"
     misc_feature    5836..5895
                     /Sequence="GCTCTCTATCACTGATAGGGAGAGGTAAAATAACTCTATCAATGATA
                     GAGTGTCAACAAA"
                     /Mismatch_Positions="GC====================A==============
                     ======================="
                     /Mismatches=3
                     /annotation_group="950d0b27-2077-45bd-89c6-42a8678a8a5b"
                     /label="IP_P_495"
                     /note="Geneious type: primer_bind_reverse"
     mismatch        5837
                     /Target_base="T"
                     /Oligo_base="C"
                     /Oligo_name="IP_P_495"
                     /annotation_group="950d0b27-2077-45bd-89c6-42a8678a8a5b"
                     /label="T/C"
     misc_feature    5837..5843
                     /ApEinfo_revcolor="#b1ff67"
                     /ApEinfo_fwdcolor="#b1ff67"
                     /label="-35 Pr1"
     misc_feature    5838..5861
                     /modified_by="isaacnplant"
                     /Mismatches=0
                     /Extension="CACCACAGGTCTCG"
                     /created_by="primer3"
                     /annotation_group="7065455836641065fd3f409-4b7d-4c0d-b264-
                     78226e298021"
                     /%GC="45.8"
                     /Tm="62.4"
                     /Hairpin_Tm="44.3"
                     /Self_Dimer_Tm="25.2"
                     /Sequence="TCTCTATCACTGATAGGGAGTGGT"
                     /label="IP_P_688"
                     /note="Geneious type: primer_bind_reverse"
     misc_feature    complement(5838..5858)
                     /ApEinfo_revcolor="#d6b295"
                     /ApEinfo_fwdcolor="#d6b295"
                     /label="O2"
     misc_feature    5856
                     /ApEinfo_revcolor="#d6b295"
                     /ApEinfo_fwdcolor="#d6b295"
                     /label="tetA tss"
     mismatch        5858
                     /Target_base="T"
                     /Oligo_base="A"
                     /Oligo_name="IP_P_495"
                     /annotation_group="950d0b27-2077-45bd-89c6-42a8678a8a5b"
                     /label="T/A"
     misc_feature    5858..5863
                     /ApEinfo_revcolor="#84b0dc"
                     /ApEinfo_fwdcolor="#84b0dc"
                     /label="-35 Pr2"
     misc_feature    5861..5866
                     /ApEinfo_revcolor="#85dae9"
                     /ApEinfo_fwdcolor="#85dae9"
                     /label="-10 Pr1"
     misc_feature    complement(5862..5867)
                     /ApEinfo_revcolor="#ffef86"
                     /ApEinfo_fwdcolor="#ffef86"
                     /label="-10 Pa"
     misc_feature    complement(5868..5886)
                     /ApEinfo_revcolor="#f8d3a9"
                     /ApEinfo_fwdcolor="#f8d3a9"
                     /label="O1"
     misc_feature    5881..5886
                     /ApEinfo_revcolor="#d59687"
                     /ApEinfo_fwdcolor="#d59687"
                     /label="-10 Pr2"
     primer_bind     complement(5882..5907)
                     /Pair_Dimer_Tm="None"
                     /Product_Size=78
                     /Mismatches=0
                     /Extension="CACCACAGCTCTTCGCAT"
                     /created_by="primer3"
                     /annotation_group="7065453137781907372dd99-c841-4c6c-ad41-
                     583baa36692a"
                     /%GC="26.9"
                     /Tm="58.2"
                     /Hairpin_Tm="32.4"
                     /Self_Dimer_Tm="None"
                     /Sequence="TAATTCCTAATTTTTGTTGACACTCT"
                     /label="IP_P_673"
     misc_feature    complement(5885..5891)
                     /ApEinfo_revcolor="#85dae9"
                     /ApEinfo_fwdcolor="#85dae9"
                     /label="-35 Pa"
     misc_feature    5893
                     /ApEinfo_revcolor="#9eafd2"
                     /ApEinfo_fwdcolor="#9eafd2"
                     /label="tetR TSS"
     gene            5908..6534
                     /ApEinfo_revcolor="#ffef86"
                     /ApEinfo_fwdcolor="#ffef86"
                     /label="tetR"
     primer_bind     complement(5969..5990)
                     /Mismatches=0
                     /created_by="primer3"
                     /annotation_group="706544989377378c8dc584f-5c14-4f13-bbc9-
                     baf30cbd0d67"
                     /%GC="40.9"
                     /Tm="59.9"
                     /Hairpin_Tm="44.0"
                     /Self_Dimer_Tm="None"
                     /Sequence="GTTGTTAAACCTTCGATTCCGA"
                     /label="IP_P_610"
     PCR_primer      6324..6348
                     /ApEinfo_revcolor="#85dae9"
                     /ApEinfo_fwdcolor="#85dae9"
                     /label="GCATTTTACTTTAGGTTGCGTATTG"
     primer_bind     complement(6511..6536)
                     /modified_by="isaacnplant"
                     /Mismatches=0
                     /Extension="GGAACTCGTCTCG"
                     /created_by="primer3"
                     /annotation_group="3013457846677161a8e4028-b40d-45bc-afab-
                     750dbe399b16"
                     /%GC="38.5"
                     /Tm="61.0"
                     /Hairpin_Tm="39.7"
                     /Self_Dimer_Tm="10.3"
                     /Sequence="CCTTAAGACCCACTTTCACATTTAAG"
                     /label="IP_P_433c"
     primer_bind     complement(6515..6534)
                     /Pair_Dimer_Tm="None"
                     /Product_Size=627
                     /Mismatches=0
                     /Extension="CACCACAGGTCTCGCCGC"
                     /created_by="primer3"
                     /annotation_group="706545270555850f3f9db20-0938-49dd-a0e6-
                     bfe38defab2f"
                     /%GC="35.0"
                     /Tm="55.6"
                     /Hairpin_Tm="39.7"
                     /Self_Dimer_Tm="None"
                     /Sequence="TTAAGACCCACTTTCACATT"
                     /label="IP_P_656"
     primer_bind     complement(6515..6534)
                     /Pair_Dimer_Tm="None"
                     /Product_Size=722
                     /Mismatches=0
                     /Extension="CACCACACGTCTCGCAAA"
                     /created_by="primer3"
                     /annotation_group="7065454722975610ef6d758-9bb1-4ba1-8743-
                     b5fbb982b367"
                     /%GC="35.0"
                     /Tm="55.6"
                     /Hairpin_Tm="39.7"
                     /Self_Dimer_Tm="None"
                     /Sequence="TTAAGACCCACTTTCACATT"
                     /label="IP_P_582"
     misc_feature    6516..6537
                     /Mismatches=0
                     /created_by="primer3"
                     /annotation_group="706545035004426f7001567-20f1-4950-bc0d-
                     86e37a69931e"
                     /%GC="40.9"
                     /Tm="60.1"
                     /Hairpin_Tm="35.0"
                     /Self_Dimer_Tm="8.4"
                     /Sequence="ATGTGAAAGTGGGTCTTAAGGA"
                     /label="IP_P_621"
                     /note="Geneious type: primer_bind_reverse"
     misc_feature    6533..6552
                     /modified_by="isaacnplant"
                     /Mismatches=0
                     /Extension="GGAACTCGTCTCG"
                     /created_by="primer3"
                     /annotation_group="301345714391124a17a30a4-9b5a-48b0-acd3-
                     5d7496fd4f4e"
                     /%GC="65.0"
                     /Tm="68.6"
                     /Hairpin_Tm="42.6"
                     /Self_Dimer_Tm="16.0"
                     /Sequence="AAGGAAGCAACGGCCCGGAG"
                     /label="IP_P_432c"
                     /note="Geneious type: primer_bind_reverse"
     source          6535..7013
                     /ApEinfo_revcolor="#b1ff67"
                     /ApEinfo_fwdcolor="#b1ff67"
                     /label="source"
     misc_feature    6535..6550
                     /Pair_Dimer_Tm="None"
                     /Product_Size=14426
                     /Mismatches=0
                     /Extension="CACCACAGCTCTTCGTAA"
                     /created_by="primer3"
                     /annotation_group="706545226262695df3f28c0-d5d1-437d-9e93-
                     2dcce26468f4"
                     /%GC="75.0"
                     /Tm="64.8"
                     /Hairpin_Tm="42.6"
                     /Self_Dimer_Tm="16.0"
                     /Sequence="GGAAGCAACGGCCCGG"
                     /label="IP_P_630"
                     /note="Geneious type: primer_bind_reverse"
     misc_feature    6535..6550
                     /Pair_Dimer_Tm="2.7"
                     /Product_Size=378
                     /Mismatches=0
                     /Extension="CACCACAGCTCTTCG"
                     /created_by="primer3"
                     /annotation_group="706545372414683af90c4ab-c2ba-46e8-9fee-
                     e50aeb615ed1"
                     /%GC="75.0"
                     /Tm="64.8"
                     /Hairpin_Tm="42.6"
                     /Self_Dimer_Tm="16.0"
                     /Sequence="GGAAGCAACGGCCCGG"
                     /label="IP_P_675"
                     /note="Geneious type: primer_bind_reverse"
     terminator      6555..6642
                     /ApEinfo_revcolor="#9eafd2"
                     /ApEinfo_fwdcolor="#9eafd2"
                     /label="rrnBT2 term"
     primer_bind     complement(6606..6628)
                     /Mismatches=0
                     /created_by="primer3"
                     /annotation_group="706544720923970632f3cc7-4bd5-400e-88dd-
                     d065f1386f65"
                     /%GC="56.5"
                     /Tm="68.5"
                     /Hairpin_Tm="76.4"
                     /Self_Dimer_Tm="45.7"
                     /Sequence="AAAAGGCCATCCGTCAGGATGGC"
                     /label="IP_P_303"
     primer_bind     complement(6630..6652)
                     /Pair_Dimer_Tm="None"
                     /Product_Size=11075
                     /Mismatches=0
                     /Extension="CACCACAGCTCTTCG"
                     /created_by="primer3"
                     /annotation_group="706545140879454102b1250-bfae-41d9-b55e-
                     be471cb2ca14"
                     /%GC="47.8"
                     /Tm="63.0"
                     /Hairpin_Tm="45.3"
                     /Self_Dimer_Tm="17.6"
                     /Sequence="GCTAGCAGAGTTTGTAGAAACGC"
                     /label="IP_P_625"
     misc_feature    6642..6676
                     /Mismatch_Positions="===AGT============================="
                     /Mismatches=3
                     /created_by="primer3"
                     /annotation_group="7065447676095607e572ddc-6463-422f-ab85-
                     12caa1a69d70"
                     /%GC="48.6"
                     /Tm="71.4"
                     /Hairpin_Tm="54.3"
                     /Self_Dimer_Tm="23.5"
                     /Sequence="ACTAGTCTAGCTTCTAGAGCACAGCTAACACCACG"
                     /label="IP_P_137"
                     /note="Geneious type: primer_bind_reverse"
     mismatch        6645
                     /Target_base="C"
                     /Oligo_base="A"
                     /Oligo_name="IP_P_137"
                     /annotation_group="7065447676095607e572ddc-6463-422f-ab85-
                     12caa1a69d70"
                     /label="C/A"
     mismatch        6646
                     /Target_base="T"
                     /Oligo_base="G"
                     /Oligo_name="IP_P_137"
                     /annotation_group="7065447676095607e572ddc-6463-422f-ab85-
                     12caa1a69d70"
                     /label="T/G"
     mismatch        6647
                     /Target_base="G"
                     /Oligo_base="T"
                     /Oligo_name="IP_P_137"
                     /annotation_group="7065447676095607e572ddc-6463-422f-ab85-
                     12caa1a69d70"
                     /label="G/T"
     promoter        6653..6812
                     /ApEinfo_revcolor="#d6b295"
                     /ApEinfo_fwdcolor="#d6b295"
                     /label="proC promoter"
     primer_bind     complement(6734..6762)
                     /Mismatches=0
                     /created_by="primer3"
                     /annotation_group="706544850016114db69f8b4-04da-40b9-a2c0-
                     eb2132cabead"
                     /%GC="41.4"
                     /Tm="64.7"
                     /Hairpin_Tm="37.4"
                     /Self_Dimer_Tm="None"
                     /Sequence="TCCCTGAATATATCATACGAGCCTTATGC"
                     /label="IP_P_127"
     misc_feature    6763..6792
                     /Mismatches=0
                     /created_by="primer3"
                     /annotation_group="706544809254841bb56eeea-6a94-447c-8648-
                     8fb4d2bbe61f"
                     /%GC="40.0"
                     /Tm="66.1"
                     /Hairpin_Tm="35.6"
                     /Self_Dimer_Tm="None"
                     /Sequence="GTCCACAACGGTTTCCCTCTACAAATAATT"
                     /label="IP_P_128"
                     /note="Geneious type: primer_bind_reverse"
     primer_bind     complement(6805..6824)
                     /modified_by="isaacnplant"
                     /Mismatches=0
                     /Extension="CACCACAGCTCTTCGCAT"
                     /created_by="primer3"
                     /annotation_group="706545685304514daf9c5c2-736d-4014-9301-
                     bc8cbe7199fc"
                     /%GC="45.0"
                     /Tm="58.2"
                     /Hairpin_Tm="None"
                     /Self_Dimer_Tm="None"
                     /Sequence="TTTTGCCTCCTCCTCTAGTA"
                     /label="IP_P_733"
     misc_feature    6813..6834
                     /Pair_Dimer_Tm="None"
                     /Product_Size=11075
                     /Mismatches=0
                     /Extension="CACCACAGCTCTTCG"
                     /created_by="primer3"
                     /annotation_group="706545078219572f7365396-2499-4438-a4e0-
                     0952ed3ba7af"
                     /%GC="40.9"
                     /Tm="59.1"
                     /Hairpin_Tm="None"
                     /Self_Dimer_Tm="None"
                     /Sequence="GAGGAGGCAAAAATGGATAAGA"
                     /label="IP_P_624"
                     /note="Geneious type: primer_bind_reverse"
     mismatch        6817
                     /Target_base="A"
                     /Oligo_base="G"
                     /Oligo_name="IP_P_277"
                     /annotation_group="5afc7880-802f-4103-96ab-7c5355e7ef12"
                     /label="A/G"
     misc_feature    6817..6856
                     /Sequence="GTGAAAAAATGGATAAGAAATACTCAATAGGCTTAGATAT"
                     /Mismatch_Positions="GT=A=================================
                     ==="
                     /Mismatches=3
                     /annotation_group="5afc7880-802f-4103-96ab-7c5355e7ef12"
                     /label="IP_P_277"
                     /note="Geneious type: primer_bind_reverse"
     mismatch        6818
                     /Target_base="G"
                     /Oligo_base="T"
                     /Oligo_name="IP_P_277"
                     /annotation_group="5afc7880-802f-4103-96ab-7c5355e7ef12"
                     /label="G/T"
     mismatch        6820
                     /Target_base="C"
                     /Oligo_base="A"
                     /Oligo_name="IP_P_277"
                     /annotation_group="5afc7880-802f-4103-96ab-7c5355e7ef12"
                     /label="C/A"
     misc_feature    6821..6860
                     /Sequence="AAAAATGGATAAGAAATACTCAATAGGCTTAGATATCGGC"
                     /Mismatches=0
                     /annotation_group="99a9a514-220c-4c1b-98e3-b8e9fcf2fef5"
                     /label="IP_P_100"
                     /note="Geneious type: primer_bind_reverse"
     CDS             6825..7013
                     /ApEinfo_revcolor="#ff9ccd"
                     /ApEinfo_fwdcolor="#ff9ccd"
                     /label="cas9"
     CDS             7014..10931
                     /ApEinfo_revcolor="#ff9ccd"
                     /ApEinfo_fwdcolor="#ff9ccd"
                     /label="cas9"
     source          7014..11355
                     /ApEinfo_revcolor="#b1ff67"
                     /ApEinfo_fwdcolor="#b1ff67"
                     /label="source"
     misc_feature    10856..10880
                     /label="/ApEinfo_revcolor=#84b0dc
                     /ApEinfo_fwdcolor=#84b0dc"
     promoter        10936..10989
                     /ApEinfo_revcolor="#b4abac"
                     /ApEinfo_fwdcolor="#b4abac"
                     /label="tracrRNA promoter"
     misc_feature    10979
                     /Original_Bases="A"
                     /label="A"
                     /note="Geneious type: Editing History Replacement"
     precursor_RNA   10996..11084
                     /ApEinfo_revcolor="#75c6a9"
                     /ApEinfo_fwdcolor="#75c6a9"
                     /label="tracrRNA precursor"
     terminator      11063..11084
                     /ApEinfo_revcolor="#b4abac"
                     /ApEinfo_fwdcolor="#b4abac"
                     /label="tracrRNA terminator"
     terminator      complement(11115..11156)
                     /ApEinfo_revcolor="#9eafd2"
                     /ApEinfo_fwdcolor="#9eafd2"
                     /label="terminator"
     promoter        11213..11277
                     /ApEinfo_revcolor="#b4abac"
                     /ApEinfo_fwdcolor="#b4abac"
                     /label="J23100 promoter"
     misc_feature    11278..11296
                     /Original_Bases="GAGACCGACTGAGGTCTC"
                     /label="GAGACCGACTGAGGTCTC"
                     /note="Geneious type: Editing History Replacement"
     misc_RNA        complement(<11278..>11297)
                     /created_by="isaacnplant"
                     /Color="#33ffff"
                     /modified_by="isaacnplant"
                     /label="IP_P_1009"
     misc_RNA        <11278..11297
                     /created_by="isaacnplant"
                     /Color="#0077ee"
                     /modified_by="isaacnplant"
                     /label="IP_P_1008"
     misc_RNA        11278..11297
                     /created_by="isaacnplant"
                     /label="galk2"
     misc_feature    11298..11333
                     /ApEinfo_revcolor="#c6c9d1"
                     /ApEinfo_fwdcolor="#c6c9d1"
                     /label="repeat"
     promoter        complement(11495..11512)
                     /created_by="isaacnplant"
                     /label="IP_P_519"
     primer_bind     complement(11495..11512)
                     /Sequence="GCGGCCGCAACCGCTCTA"
                     /Hairpin_Tm="66.1"
                     /Tm="69.3"
                     /Self_Dimer_Tm="49.5"
                     /%GC="72.2"
                     /Extension="TGTGACTCGTCTC"
                     /modified_by="isaacnplant"
                     /label="IP_P_677"
     primer_bind     complement(11495..11512)
                     /Mismatches=0
                     /Extension="ATAGCGGCTCTTCCTGTTTTTTT"
                     /created_by="primer3"
                     /annotation_group="56338763844333299d33da3-44ef-4162-9476-
                     dd1ffd470ce0"
                     /%GC="72.2"
                     /Tm="69.3"
                     /Hairpin_Tm="66.1"
                     /Self_Dimer_Tm="49.5"
                     /Sequence="GCGGCCGCAACCGCTCTA"
                     /label="IP_P_519"
     misc_feature    11505..11512
                     /Recognition_pattern="GC^GGCCGC"
                     /annotation_group="GCGGCCGC"
                     /label="NotI"
                     /note="Geneious type: restriction site"
     misc_feature    complement(11505..11512)
                     /ApEinfo_revcolor="#7ea7d8"
                     /ApEinfo_fwdcolor="#7ea7d8"
                     /label="NotI"
     ligation        11519..11521
                     /label="Ligation"
     misc_feature    complement(11519..2506)
                     /Source="referenceToDocument: urn:local:.:1r8-7d3mzs7"
                     /label="101knr_backbone (concatenated sequence 2)"
                     /note="Geneious type: Concatenated sequence"
ORIGIN      
        1 ttgctcacat gttctttcct gcgttatccc ctgattagaa aaactcatcg agcatcaaat
       61 gaaactgcaa tttattcata tcaggattat caataccata tttttgaaaa agccgtttct
      121 gtaatgaagg agaaaactca ccgaggcagt tccataggat ggcaagatcc tggtatcggt
      181 ctgcgattcc gactcgtcca acatcaatac aacctattaa tttcccctcg tcaaaaataa
      241 ggttatcaag tgagaaatca ccatgagtga cgactgaatc cggtgagaat ggcaaaagct
      301 tatgcatttc tttccagact tgttcaacag gccagccatt acgctcgtca tcaaaatcac
      361 tcgcatcaac caaaccgtta ttcattcgtg attgcgcctg agcgaggcga aatacgcgat
      421 cgctgttaaa aggacaatta caaacaggaa tcgaatgcaa ccggcgcagg aacactgcca
      481 gcgcatcaac aatattttca cctgaatcag gatattcttc taatacctgg aatgctgttt
      541 tcccggggat cgcagtggtg agtaaccatg catcatcagg agtacggata aaatgcttga
      601 tggtcggaag aggcataaat tccgtcagcc agtttagtct gaccatctca tctgtaacat
      661 cattggcaac gctacctttg ccatgtttca gaaacaactc tggcgcatcg ggcttcccat
      721 acaatcgata gattgtcgca cctgattgcc cgacattatc gcgagcccat ttatacccat
      781 ataaatcagc atccatgttg gaatttaatc gcggcctcga gcaagacgtt tcccgttgaa
      841 tatggctcat aacacccctt gtattactgt ttatgtaagc agacagtttt attgttcatg
      901 atgatatatt tttatcttgt gcaatgtaac atcagagatt ttgagacaca acgtggcttt
      961 cccccccccc cctgcaggtc gatctaagct tgcttctttg ctgacgagtg gcggacgggt
     1021 gagtaatgtc tgggaaactg cctgatggag atccacgcat tttaacaggg ttattgtctc
     1081 atgagcggat acatatttga atgtatttag aaaaataaac aaatagctag ctcactcggt
     1141 cgctacgctc gcggccgctt aattaactac agccgatagt ctggaacagc gcacttacgg
     1201 gttgctgcgc aacccaagtg ctaccggcgc ggcagcgtga cccgtgtcgg cggctccaac
     1261 ggctcgccat cgtccagaaa acacggctca tcgggcatcg gcaggcgctg ctgcccgcgc
     1321 cgttcccatt cctccgtttc ggtcaaggct ggcaggtctg gttccatgcc cggaatgccg
     1381 ggctggctgg gcggctcctc gccggggccg gtcggtagtt gctgctcgcc cggatacagg
     1441 gtcgggatgc ggcgcaggtc gccatgcccc aacagcgatt cgtcctggtc gtcgtgatca
     1501 accaccacgg cggcactgaa caccgacagg cgcaactggt cgcggggctg gccccacgcc
     1561 acgcggtcat tgaccacgta ggccgacacg gtgccggggc cgttgagctt cacgacggag
     1621 atccagcgct cggccaccaa gtccttgact gcgtattgga ccgtccgcaa agaacgtccg
     1681 atgagcttgg aaagtgtctt ctggctgacc accacggcgt tctggtggcc catctgcgcc
     1741 acgaggtgat gcagcagcat tgccgccgtg ggtttcctcg caataagccc ggcccacgcc
     1801 tcatgcgctt tgcgttccgt ttgcacccag tgaccgggct tgttcttggc ttgaatgccg
     1861 atttctctgg actgcgtggc catgcttatc tccatgcggt agggtgccgc acggttgcgg
     1921 caccatgcgc aatcagctgc aacttttcgg cagcgcgaca acaattatgc gttgcgtaaa
     1981 agtggcagtc aattacagat tttctttaac ctacgcaatg agctattgcg gggggtgccg
     2041 caatgagctg ttgcgtaccc ccctttttta agttgttgat ttttaagtct ttcgcatttc
     2101 gccctatatc tagttctttg gtgcccaaag aagggcaccc ctgcggggtt cccccacgcc
     2161 ttcggcgcgg ctccccctcc ggcaaaaagt ggcccctccg gggcttgttg atcgactgcg
     2221 cggccttcgg ccttgcccaa ggtggcgctg cccccttgga acccccgcac tcgccgccgt
     2281 gaggctcggg gggcaggcgg gcgggcttcg ccttcgactg cccccactcg cataggcttg
     2341 ggtcgttcca ggcgcgtcaa ggccaagccg ctgcgcggtc gctgcgcgag ccttgacccg
     2401 ccttccactt ggtgtccaac cggcaagcga agcgcgcagg ccgcaggccg gaggcttaat
     2461 taagtttaaa caccatgcat cacgaagcgg gtcactactt ggtaagttta aacaccatgc
     2521 atcacgaagc gggtcactac ttggttcacg atttcttcgc agcagccttt ttagcgggcg
     2581 ctttctttgc ggtagacttc ttagccgctg ctttcttcgc cggtgccttt ttggctggtt
     2641 tactgtccga tttgctttcc ttagaatcag actcactgtc ggaatcatcc ttcgaatcac
     2701 ttttacctcc cttccgtgct ttgacggagg cttccaactt tgccagcaag tcggacacgt
     2761 cttccgttcc ttcgtctaac tcagctggtt gctcctcaac gctaaaagcc tctcctccct
     2821 cgagttttgc ttgtaccagc tcccgtaact gttcttggta gtcgtcatgg tacagatcgg
     2881 gtttgaaatc atcggtcatc gattcgacga cttggcctgc catctttaac tcagcaggct
     2941 tgatctgcac ttctttatcc aggattggga agtcggggtc ccgaatttcg tctggccaca
     3001 gcagtgtgtg aatcatcatg acatcccgct tgctgaagtc ttttacccgc agggctgcga
     3061 gccggctttt gttccgcagg gaaaagtgaa caatcgcaat ccgatctgtc tctgccaagg
     3121 ttttcgcgag gagaacataa gatttcgagg acttggaatc cggttccagg aagtacgact
     3181 tatcgtacat taaaggatcg agttgttctg ctggaataaa ttcaacaact tcgatctcgc
     3241 gactacgctc ctccgggagc gtcgcgatgt cctcatcggt gatgactacc atttgtccat
     3301 cgtccgattc gaaggcttta ttgatgtcac gatattcgac cacctctccg caaacttcgc
     3361 acacccgttt ataccggatc cgtccattat ccttcgcatg tacttgatgg aatttaatgt
     3421 catggtcttc ggttgcggaa taaaccttga ccggaacgtt tacgagtccg aatgcaatgc
     3481 tccctttcca gatactgcgc attttttttt cctccttgtg tgattattcc cagacgactt
     3541 catcgggggt cttatcaggg cgcaagccgc gccaactggg ctggcgcaag cggccatcac
     3601 tggtgcgttc gctatagcgg acttcgccga ccaattccgg gcggacaaag gtgacgccgc
     3661 gggcatcaac cttgggcagg ggggcgttaa acgggctttc atcggtatgc agcggtttca
     3721 gcatatcttt cagcttgctc aattcctttt cggtaaagcc ggtgccaacg cggcccacaa
     3781 actgcaagcc ttcggggcct gggataccca agaccaaggc accgatacca ctgctgcgcc
     3841 ccccttcgcc ctggcgccac ccaccgatca caacttcttg agtattccag atcttatcct
     3901 tgatccagct gctgctgcgg cgaccgggct gatacgtgga atcccatttt ttggcgacga
     3961 caccttcaaa gcgcttcttc cgaacatgtt ccatggcttc tgggccatcg cccggcagtt
     4021 gatccggaac gatcaggcct ccgccatcgg ccagcgcttc caagattttt cgtcgatctg
     4081 aatacttggc ccgcagcagt gagcggccat ccagccacag gatatcaaac gcccaaaatt
     4141 ccacccgcgt actccgcgcg cgattctgca tctgcccaaa gctcggcaca ccggattcat
     4201 ccagcgcaac cgcctcgcca tcgaggacca catggtgctc agcgagatcg gcagcgagag
     4261 ccttgaactg aggatattcc cccgtgactt cgcggccggt ccgcgagcgg atctggagtt
     4321 gcccatgatc agcatcaata atgactcggt acccatccca tttaccctcg aacgcccatt
     4381 gtttagcttt gtatttggcc acggaaccct cagtggcgag catcggggcg aaatcttccg
     4441 gccgagcgtt cttttggtcc ttcatgcggt gcgccagcca atttttaccc ttagtttgaa
     4501 tgagagcgta acgaccgtcc accttctcgc catgcaaggt cacaatgatt tcgccgtgcg
     4561 agtcatctgg gttatccagt tcttccggca cccggaattt ctcagtttcg taagaaccac
     4621 tgtcccaaat aaccatgtct ccggcgccat actcgccttt ggggatcgag ccatgaaatg
     4681 ctaaatactc gatggggtga tcttcggtgt gcaccgcgag tcggttttcg gcagtggttt
     4741 cgggcaggtt cttagggacc gcgaaagaca cgagcacacc gtcgcgttcc aggcggagat
     4801 cgtagtggag tcgacgtgca tggtgttctt gaatgacgaa tttgtcgtta tttccggttt
     4861 tagggatctc cttaggaacg ggctctgggg tcttggaagc gtcacgcata gaacggtaag
     4921 tagtcagttt gtccgcaata ggtgcgtccg catcaagcgg ggccaagagg tcaccatact
     4981 catctaaccg gtccaaaacc tcgtcaaagc gcagatgacg aagttcgggg tctgcaattt
     5041 catcccaggt tcggggagct gccaccgtcg ggtggtcgcg gcctcgaagg gagtaaggcg
     5101 caatcgtcgt cttcgctgca ttgttctgac tccagtcgag gaacaccttt ccggcacgca
     5161 gtgatttcgt catggttgca gtaaccagtt ttggcattgc ctgttctaac tgttgagcaa
     5221 cccgccgtgc cagcaccgag gcgccgcggc tgctgatcgg ctcagccaac ggtacgtata
     5281 ggtggagccc tttcgagccc gacgttagcg ggtatgtttc taaatcgaga tcggtcataa
     5341 gcgcgcggac ttcgtgagct atctcgcata gttgcgtcat cgttaccccc tcacctggat
     5401 ctaggtcgaa cacaatccgg gtagctggtc cctgatcgcc atcctcgaag cgccattgcg
     5461 gtacatgtac ctcaagcgag gcttgttgtg ccacccaggc taacccctcc ctcgtattga
     5521 taatggggta cgttgttgtg ccagatttat gtgtaatact cccccgttcc aaccaacttg
     5581 gtgccgatga agccagttgt ttctcaaaga acgcctcctc cgcgactcca tttggccaac
     5641 gttttcgtgt aacgggacgt ccggcaatat gaggcaccat cacctgcgca atgctcaaat
     5701 agtaatcaaa aacctcggcc ttagtcgttc ctgtagcagg atataggact ttgtcggggt
     5761 tggttagtcg gacgcgctcg tatcgctcca taccccaggg gtgtctagcc attttttttt
     5821 cctccttgat tcacttttct ctatcactga tagggagtgg taaaataact ctatcaatga
     5881 tagagtgtca acaaaaatta ggaattaatg atgtctagat tagataaaag taaagtgatt
     5941 aacagcgcat tagagctgct taatgaggtc ggaatcgaag gtttaacaac ccgtaaactc
     6001 gcccagaagc taggtgtaga gcagcctaca ttgtattggc atgtaaaaaa taagcgggct
     6061 ttgctcgacg ccttagccat tgagatgtta gataggcacc atactcactt ttgcccttta
     6121 gaaggggaaa gctggcaaga ttttttacgt aataacgcta aaagttttag atgtgcttta
     6181 ctaagtcatc gcgatggagc aaaagtacat ttaggtacac ggcctacaga aaaacagtat
     6241 gaaactctcg aaaatcaatt agccttttta tgccaacaag gtttttcact agagaatgca
     6301 ttatatgcac tcagcgctgt ggggcatttt actttaggtt gcgtattgga agatcaagag
     6361 catcaagtcg ctaaagaaga aagggaaaca cctactactg atagtatgcc gccattatta
     6421 cgacaagcta tcgaattatt tgatcaccaa ggtgcagagc cagccttctt attcggcctt
     6481 gaattgatca tatgcggatt agaaaaacaa cttaaatgtg aaagtgggtc ttaaggaagc
     6541 aacggcccgg agggtggcgg gcaggacgcc cgccataaac tgccaggcat caaattaagc
     6601 agaaggccat cctgacggat ggcctttttg cgtttctaca aactctgcta gcttctagag
     6661 cacagctaac accacgtcgt ccctatctgc tgccctaggt ctatgagtgg ttgctggata
     6721 actttacggg catgcataag gctcgtatga tatattcagg gagtccacaa cggtttccct
     6781 ctacaaataa ttttgtttaa cttttactag aggaggaggc aaaaatggat aagaaatact
     6841 caataggctt agatatcggc acaaatagcg tcggatgggc ggtgatcact gatgaatata
     6901 aggttccgtc taaaaagttc aaggttctgg gaaatacaga ccgccacagt atcaaaaaaa
     6961 atcttatagg ggctctttta tttgacagtg gagagacagc ggaagcgact cgactcaaac
     7021 ggacagctcg tagaaggtat acacgtcgga agaatcgtat ttgttatcta caggagattt
     7081 tttcaaatga gatggcgaaa gtagatgata gtttctttca tcgacttgaa gagtcttttt
     7141 tggtggaaga agacaagaag catgaacgtc atcctatttt tggaaatata gtagatgaag
     7201 ttgcttatca tgagaaatat ccaactatct atcatctgcg aaaaaaattg gtagattcta
     7261 ctgataaagc ggatttgcgc ttaatctatt tggccttagc gcatatgatt aagtttcgtg
     7321 gtcatttttt gattgaggga gatttaaatc ctgataatag tgatgtggac aaactattta
     7381 tccagttggt acaaacctac aatcaattat ttgaagaaaa ccctattaac gcaagtggag
     7441 tagatgctaa agcgattctt tctgcacgat tgagtaaatc aagacgatta gaaaatctca
     7501 ttgctcagct ccccggtgag aagaaaaatg gcttatttgg gaatctcatt gctttgtcat
     7561 tgggtttgac ccctaatttt aaatcaaatt ttgatttggc agaagatgct aaattacagc
     7621 tttcaaaaga tacttacgat gatgatttag ataatttatt ggcgcaaatt ggagatcaat
     7681 atgctgattt gtttttggca gctaagaatt tatcagatgc tattttactt tcagatatcc
     7741 taagagtaaa tactgaaata actaaggctc ccctatcagc ttcaatgatt aaacgctacg
     7801 atgaacatca tcaagacttg actcttttaa aagctttagt tcgacaacaa cttccagaaa
     7861 agtataaaga aatctttttt gatcaatcaa aaaacggata tgcaggttat attgatgggg
     7921 gagctagcca agaagaattt tataaattta tcaaaccaat tttagaaaaa atggatggta
     7981 ctgaggaatt attggtgaaa ctaaatcgtg aagatttgct gcgcaagcaa cggacctttg
     8041 acaacggctc tattccccat caaattcact tgggtgagct gcatgctatt ttgagaagac
     8101 aagaagactt ttatccattt ttaaaagaca atcgtgagaa gattgaaaaa atcttgactt
     8161 ttcgaattcc ttattatgtt ggtccattgg cgcgtggcaa tagtcgtttt gcatggatga
     8221 ctcggaagtc tgaagaaaca attaccccat ggaattttga agaagttgtc gataaaggtg
     8281 cttcagctca atcatttatt gaacgcatga caaactttga taaaaatctt ccaaatgaaa
     8341 aagtactacc aaaacatagt ttgctttatg agtattttac ggtttataac gaattgacaa
     8401 aggtcaaata tgttactgaa ggaatgcgaa aaccagcatt tctttcaggt gaacagaaga
     8461 aagccattgt tgatttactc ttcaaaacaa atcgaaaagt aaccgttaag caattaaaag
     8521 aagattattt caaaaaaata gaatgttttg atagtgttga aatttcagga gttgaagata
     8581 gatttaatgc ttcattaggt acctaccatg atttgctaaa aattattaaa gataaagatt
     8641 ttttggataa tgaagaaaat gaagatatct tagaggatat tgttttaaca ttgaccttat
     8701 ttgaagatag ggagatgatt gaggaaagac ttaaaacata tgctcacctc tttgatgata
     8761 aggtgatgaa acagcttaaa cgtcgccgtt atactggttg gggacgtttg tctcgaaaat
     8821 tgattaatgg tattagggat aagcaatctg gcaaaacaat attagatttt ttgaaatcag
     8881 atggttttgc caatcgcaat tttatgcagc tgatccatga tgatagtttg acatttaaag
     8941 aagacattca aaaagcacaa gtgtctggac aaggcgatag tttacatgaa catattgcaa
     9001 atttagctgg tagccctgct attaaaaaag gtattttaca gactgtaaaa gttgttgatg
     9061 aattggtcaa agtaatgggg cggcataagc cagaaaatat cgttattgaa atggcacgtg
     9121 aaaatcagac aactcaaaag ggccagaaaa attcgcgaga gcgtatgaaa cgaatcgaag
     9181 aaggtatcaa agaattagga agtcagattc ttaaagagca tcctgttgaa aatactcaat
     9241 tgcaaaatga aaagctctat ctctattatc tccaaaatgg aagagacatg tatgtggacc
     9301 aagaattaga tattaatcgt ttaagtgatt atgatgtcga tcacattgtt ccacaaagtt
     9361 tccttaaaga cgattcaata gacaataagg tcttaacgcg ttctgataaa aatcgtggta
     9421 aatcggataa cgttccaagt gaagaagtag tcaaaaagat gaaaaactat tggagacaac
     9481 ttctaaacgc caagttaatc actcaacgta agtttgataa tttaacgaaa gctgaacgtg
     9541 gaggtttgag tgaacttgat aaagctggtt ttatcaaacg ccaattggtt gaaactcgcc
     9601 aaatcactaa gcatgtggca caaattttgg atagtcgcat gaatactaaa tacgatgaaa
     9661 atgataaact tattcgagag gttaaagtga ttaccttaaa atctaaatta gtttctgact
     9721 tccgaaaaga tttccaattc tataaagtac gtgagattaa caattaccat catgcccatg
     9781 atgcgtatct aaatgccgtc gttggaactg ctttgattaa gaaatatcca aaacttgaat
     9841 cggagtttgt ctatggtgat tataaagttt atgatgttcg taaaatgatt gctaagtctg
     9901 agcaagaaat aggcaaagca accgcaaaat atttctttta ctctaatatc atgaacttct
     9961 tcaaaacaga aattacactt gcaaatggag agattcgcaa acgccctcta atcgaaacta
    10021 atggggaaac tggagaaatt gtctgggata aagggcgaga ttttgccaca gtgcgcaaag
    10081 tattgtccat gccccaagtc aatattgtca agaaaacaga agtacagaca ggcggattct
    10141 ccaaggagtc aattttacca aaaagaaatt cggacaagct tattgctcgt aaaaaagact
    10201 gggatccaaa aaaatatggt ggttttgata gtccaacggt agcttattca gtcctagtgg
    10261 ttgctaaggt ggaaaaaggg aaatcgaaga agttaaaatc cgttaaagag ttactaggga
    10321 tcacaattat ggaaagaagt tcctttgaaa aaaatccgat tgacttttta gaagctaaag
    10381 gatataagga agttaaaaaa gacttaatca ttaaactacc taaatatagt ctttttgagt
    10441 tagaaaacgg tcgtaaacgg atgctggcta gtgccggaga attacaaaaa ggaaatgagc
    10501 tggctctgcc aagcaaatat gtgaattttt tatatttagc tagtcattat gaaaagttga
    10561 agggtagtcc agaagataac gaacaaaaac aattgtttgt ggagcagcat aagcattatt
    10621 tagatgagat tattgagcaa atcagtgaat tttctaagcg tgttatttta gcagatgcca
    10681 atttagataa agttcttagt gcatataaca aacatagaga caaaccaata cgtgaacaag
    10741 cagaaaatat tattcattta tttacgttga cgaatcttgg agctcccgct gcttttaaat
    10801 attttgatac aacaattgat cgtaaacgat atacgtctac aaaagaagtt ttagatgcca
    10861 ctcttatcca tcaatccatc actggtcttt atgaaacacg cattgatttg agtcagctag
    10921 gaggtgactg accggctgat aaatttcttt gaatttctcc ttgattattt gttataaatg
    10981 ttataaaata atcttgttgg aaccattcaa aacagcatag caagttaaaa taaggctagt
    11041 ccgttatcaa cttgaaaaag tggcaccgag tcggtgcttt ttttgatact tctattctac
    11101 tctgactgca aaccaaaaaa acaagcgctt tcaaaacgct tgttttatca tttttaggga
    11161 aattaatctc ttaatccttt tatcattcta catttaggcg ctgccatctt gggacaatga
    11221 aaacgttagt catggcgcgc cttgacggct agctcagtcc taggtacagt gctagctctg
    11281 ccatcacgcg aactttagtt ttagagctat gctgttttga atggtcccaa aacctgcaga
    11341 caagcccggc cggcctaagg cgatgccccc tcgacctcga tcagggaggc gttcaggacg
    11401 actcacaaag aaagccgggc aatgcccggc tttttccacg cctcctgggc tgacttcagg
    11461 tgctacattt gaagagataa attgcactga aatctagagc ggttgcggcc gcaaaaaaac
    11521 a
//
