# Supplementary material for: Heterologous Cas9 and non-homologous end joining as a Potentially Organism-Agnostic Knockout (POAK) system in bacteria
Source: bioRxiv preprint, doi:10.1101/601971, version 2 (2021-10-06)
Supplement: Plasmid Sequences [file 601971_file03.zip › SuppFileA1/IP_109.gb]

LOCUS       IP_109                 11235 bp ds-DNA     circular     02-MAR-2017
DEFINITION  Cas9-Theta.
ACCESSION   urn.local...x-9z01bvs
KEYWORDS    .
SOURCE      
  ORGANISM  .
FEATURES             Location/Qualifiers
     source          complement(1..59)
                     /ApEinfo_revcolor="#85dae9"
                     /ApEinfo_fwdcolor="#85dae9"
     misc_feature    complement(4..24)
                     /created_by="primer3"
                     /%GC="42.9"
                     /Tm="57.3"
                     /Hairpin_Tm="60.2"
                     /Self_Dimer_Tm="17.1"
                     /Sequence="GATTCATTAATGCAGCTGGCA"
                     /annotation_group="184652757251137a52a6520-4b51-448b-9ea4-
                     6b72f841f3ffurn:sequence:genbank:null"
                     /label="24 R"
                     /note="Geneious type: primer_bind_reverse"
     misc_feature    complement(10..30)
                     /Sequence="TTGGCCGATTCATTAATGCAG"
                     /Hairpin_Tm="None"
                     /Tm="57.3"
                     /Self_Dimer_Tm="10.8"
                     /%GC="42.9"
                     /modified_by="User"
                     /label="IP_P_621"
                     /note="Geneious type: primer_bind_reverse"
     source          complement(60..6119)
                     /ApEinfo_revcolor="#85dae9"
                     /ApEinfo_fwdcolor="#85dae9"
     rep_origin      complement(69..908)
                     /ApEinfo_revcolor="#c6c9d1"
                     /ApEinfo_fwdcolor="#c6c9d1"
                     /label="p15A_origin"
     gene            1270..1485
                     /ApEinfo_revcolor="#9eafd2"
                     /ApEinfo_fwdcolor="#9eafd2"
                     /label="CAT/CamR (659 - 444)"
     CDS             complement(1979..3469)
                     /ApEinfo_revcolor="#b7e6d7"
                     /ApEinfo_fwdcolor="#b7e6d7"
                     /label="Rep2"
     misc_feature    2461..2466
                     /Recognition_pattern="A^AGCTT"
                     /annotation_group="AAGCTT"
                     /label="HindIII"
                     /note="Geneious type: restriction site"
     CDS             complement(4462..4932)
                     /ApEinfo_revcolor="#d59687"
                     /ApEinfo_fwdcolor="#d59687"
                     /label="Rep1"
     CDS             complement(5053..5790)
                     /ApEinfo_revcolor="#b1ff67"
                     /ApEinfo_fwdcolor="#b1ff67"
                     /label="ErR frame 2"
     primer_bind     5733..5754
                     /Sequence="GGTTGAGTACTTTTTCACTCGT"
                     /Hairpin_Tm="43.4"
                     /Tm="56.6"
                     /Self_Dimer_Tm="None"
                     /%GC="40.9"
                     /modified_by="User"
                     /label="IP_P_620"
     misc_feature    complement(6120..6169)
                     /ApEinfo_revcolor="#b7e6d7"
                     /ApEinfo_fwdcolor="#b7e6d7"
                     /label="MCS"
     misc_feature    complement(6120..6169)
                     /ApEinfo_revcolor="#75c6a9"
                     /ApEinfo_fwdcolor="#75c6a9"
                     /label="MCS"
     misc_feature    complement(6120..6169)
                     /ApEinfo_revcolor="#b1ff67"
                     /ApEinfo_fwdcolor="#b1ff67"
                     /label="Homologous Recombination Cas9"
     misc_feature    complement(6128..6169)
                     /ApEinfo_revcolor="#85dae9"
                     /ApEinfo_fwdcolor="#85dae9"
                     /label="terminator"
     misc_feature    6170..6177
                     /ApEinfo_revcolor="#7ea7d8"
                     /ApEinfo_fwdcolor="#7ea7d8"
                     /label="NotI"
     primer_bind     6178..6209
                     /Mismatches=0
                     /Extension="ACTAGT"
                     /created_by="primer3"
                     /annotation_group="123529092907473b5615c92-4619-4e35-b6fe-
                     bf5b3787a995"
                     /%GC="37.5"
                     /Tm="66.8"
                     /Hairpin_Tm="33.2"
                     /Self_Dimer_Tm="10.2"
                     /Sequence="AACCGCTCTAGATTTCAGTGCAATTTATCTCT"
                     /label="IP_P_133"
     source          complement(6327..10667)
                     /ApEinfo_revcolor="#b1ff67"
                     /ApEinfo_fwdcolor="#b1ff67"
     misc_feature    complement(6349..6384)
                     /ApEinfo_revcolor="#c6c9d1"
                     /ApEinfo_fwdcolor="#c6c9d1"
                     /label="repeat"
     misc_feature    complement(6385..6403)
                     /ApEinfo_revcolor="#7bcdc8"
                     /ApEinfo_fwdcolor="#7bcdc8"
                     /label="BsaI Spacer"
     promoter        complement(6404..6468)
                     /ApEinfo_revcolor="#b4abac"
                     /ApEinfo_fwdcolor="#b4abac"
                     /label="J23100 promoter"
     terminator      6525..6566
                     /ApEinfo_revcolor="#9eafd2"
                     /ApEinfo_fwdcolor="#9eafd2"
     precursor_RNA   complement(6597..6685)
                     /ApEinfo_revcolor="#75c6a9"
                     /ApEinfo_fwdcolor="#75c6a9"
                     /label="tracrRNA precursor"
     terminator      complement(6597..6618)
                     /ApEinfo_revcolor="#b4abac"
                     /ApEinfo_fwdcolor="#b4abac"
                     /label="tracrRNA terminator"
     promoter        complement(6692..6745)
                     /ApEinfo_revcolor="#b4abac"
                     /ApEinfo_fwdcolor="#b4abac"
                     /label="tracrRNA promoter"
     CDS             complement(6750..10667)
                     /ApEinfo_revcolor="#ff9ccd"
                     /ApEinfo_fwdcolor="#ff9ccd"
                     /label="cas9"
     misc_feature    complement(6801..6825)
                     /Mismatches=0
                     /created_by="primer3"
                     /annotation_group="123529135912234c3d39aca-28fc-40bf-9e8a-
                     f125530bd7c0"
                     /%GC="44.0"
                     /Tm="63.4"
                     /Hairpin_Tm="None"
                     /Self_Dimer_Tm="None"
                     /Sequence="TGCCACTCTTATCCATCAATCCATC"
                     /label="IP_P_346"
                     /note="Geneious type: primer_bind_reverse"
     misc_feature    complement(6801..6825)
                     /label="/ApEinfo_revcolor=#84b0dc
                     /ApEinfo_fwdcolor=#84b0dc"
     misc_feature    7500..7505
                     /Recognition_pattern="A^AGCTT"
                     /annotation_group="AAGCTT"
                     /label="HindIII"
                     /note="Geneious type: restriction site"
     misc_feature    9845..9850
                     /Recognition_pattern="A^AGCTT"
                     /annotation_group="AAGCTT"
                     /label="HindIII"
                     /note="Geneious type: restriction site"
     source          complement(10668..11146)
                     /ApEinfo_revcolor="#b1ff67"
                     /ApEinfo_fwdcolor="#b1ff67"
     CDS             complement(10668..10856)
                     /ApEinfo_revcolor="#ff9ccd"
                     /ApEinfo_fwdcolor="#ff9ccd"
                     /label="cas9"
     promoter        complement(10869..11028)
                     /ApEinfo_revcolor="#d6b295"
                     /ApEinfo_fwdcolor="#d6b295"
                     /label="proC promoter"
     misc_feature    complement(10889..10918)
                     /Mismatches=0
                     /created_by="primer3"
                     /annotation_group="18444078370846772357f78-b76a-4430-9a8d-
                     20f3ed0143e0"
                     /%GC="40.0"
                     /Tm="66.1"
                     /Hairpin_Tm="35.6"
                     /Self_Dimer_Tm="None"
                     /Sequence="GTCCACAACGGTTTCCCTCTACAAATAATT"
                     /label="IP_P_128"
                     /note="Geneious type: primer_bind_reverse"
     primer_bind     10919..10947
                     /Mismatches=0
                     /created_by="primer3"
                     /annotation_group="184440831825535dd7e8e0d-5f2d-4afa-844f-
                     f804651f3226"
                     /%GC="41.4"
                     /Tm="64.7"
                     /Hairpin_Tm="37.4"
                     /Self_Dimer_Tm="None"
                     /Sequence="TCCCTGAATATATCATACGAGCCTTATGC"
                     /label="IP_P_127"
     terminator      complement(11039..11126)
                     /ApEinfo_revcolor="#9eafd2"
                     /ApEinfo_fwdcolor="#9eafd2"
                     /label="rrnBT2 term"
     misc_feature    11148..11155
                     /ApEinfo_revcolor="#7ea7d8"
                     /ApEinfo_fwdcolor="#7ea7d8"
                     /label="PacI"
     terminator      11156..11199
                     /ApEinfo_revcolor="#84b0dc"
                     /ApEinfo_fwdcolor="#84b0dc"
                     /label="rrnB_T1_terminator"
     misc_feature    11156..11235
                     /ApEinfo_revcolor="#b4abac"
                     /ApEinfo_fwdcolor="#b4abac"
                     /label="Backbone"
     misc_feature    11203..11208
                     /ApEinfo_revcolor="#ff9ccd"
                     /ApEinfo_fwdcolor="#ff9ccd"
                     /label="-35"
ORIGIN      
        1 tcgtgccagc tgcattaatg aatcggccaa cgcgcgggga gaggcggttt gcgtattggc
       61 tagaaatatt ttatctgatt aataagatga tcttcttgag atcgttttgg tctgcgcgta
      121 atctcttgct ctgaaaacga aaaaaccgcc ttgcagggcg gtttttcgaa ggttctctga
      181 gctaccaact ctttgaaccg aggtaactgg cttggaggag cgcagtcacc aaaacttgtc
      241 ctttcagttt agccttaacc ggcgcatgac ttcaagacta actcctctaa atcaattacc
      301 agtggctgct gccagtggtg cttttgcatg tctttccggg ttggactcaa gacgatagtt
      361 accggataag gcgcagcggt cggactgaac ggggggttcg tgcatacagt ccagcttgga
      421 gcgaactgcc tacccggaac tgagtgtcag gcgtggaatg agacaaacgc ggccataaca
      481 gcggaatgac accggtaaac cgaaaggcag gaacaggaga gcgcacgagg gagccgccag
      541 ggggaaacgc ctggtatctt tatagtcctg tcgggtttcg ccaccactga tttgagcgtc
      601 agatttcgtg atgcttgtca ggggggcgga gcctatggaa aaacggcttt gccgcggccc
      661 tctcacttcc ctgttaagta tcttcctggc atcttccagg aaatctccgc cccgttcgta
      721 agccatttcc gctcgccgca gtcgaacgac cgagcgtagc gagtcagtga gcgaggaagc
      781 ggaatatatc ctgtatcaca tattctgctg acgcaccggt gcagcctttt ttctcctgcc
      841 acatgaagca cttcactgac accctcatca gtgccaacat agtaagccag tatacactcc
      901 gctagcgctg atgtccggcg gtgcttttgc cgttacgcac caccccgtca gtagctgaac
      961 aggagggaca gctgatagaa acagaagcca ctggagcacc tcaaaaacac catcatacac
     1021 taaatcagta agttggcagc atcacccgac gcactttgcg ccgaataaat acctgtgacg
     1081 gaagatcact tcgcagaata aataaatcct ggtgtccctg ttgataccgg gaagccctgg
     1141 gccaactttt ggcgaaaatg agacgttgat cggcacgtaa gaggttccaa ctttcaccat
     1201 aatgaaataa gatcactacc gggcgtattt tttgagttat cgagattttc aggagctaag
     1261 gaagctaaaa tggagaaaaa aatcactgga tataccaccg ttgatatatc ccaatggcat
     1321 cgtaaagaac attttgaggc atttcagtca gttgctcaat gtacctataa ccagaccgtt
     1381 cagctggata ttacggcctt tttaaagacc gtaaagaaaa ataagcacaa gttttatccg
     1441 gcctttattc acattcttgc ccgcctgatg aatgctcatc cggaattcta tttaatcact
     1501 ttgactagca aatactaaca acaagacaca cacaccaaaa atcaaaaatt cactactttt
     1561 agttaaaaac cacgtaacca caagaactaa tccaatccat gtaatcgggt tcttcaaata
     1621 tttctccaag attttcctcc tctaatatgc tcaacttaaa tgacctattc aataaatcta
     1681 ttatgctgct aaatagttta taggacaaat aagtatactc taatgaccta taaaagatag
     1741 aaaattaaaa aatcaagtgt tcgcttcgct ctcactgccc ctcgacgttt tagtagcctt
     1801 tccctcactt cgttcagtcc aagccaacta aaagttttcg ggctactctc tccttctccc
     1861 cctaataatt aattaaaatc ttactctgta tatttctgct aatcattcgc taaacagcaa
     1921 agaaaaaaca aacacgtatc atagatataa atgtaatggc atagtgcggg ttttattttc
     1981 agcctgtatc atagctaaac aaatcgagtt gtgtgtccgt tttagggcgt tctgctagct
     2041 tgtttaaagt ctcttgaatg aatgtatgct ctaagtcaaa agaatttgtc agcgccttta
     2101 tatagctttc tttttcttct ttttttactt taatgatcga tagcaacaat gatttaacac
     2161 tagcaagttg aatgccacca tttcttcctg gtttaatctt aaagaaaatt tcctgattcg
     2221 ccttcagtac cttcagcaat ttatctaatg tccgttcagg aatgcctagc acttctctaa
     2281 tctctttttt ggtcgtcact aaataaggct tgtatacatc gcttttttcg ctaatataag
     2341 ccattaaatc ttctttccat tctgacaaat gaacacgttg acgttcgctt ctttttttct
     2401 tgaatttaaa ccacccttga cggacaaata aatctttact ggttaaatca cttgataccc
     2461 aagctttgca aagaatggta atgtattccc tattagcccc ttgatagttt tctgaatagg
     2521 cacttctaac aattttgatt acttcttttt cttctaaggg ttgatctaat cgattattaa
     2581 actcaaacat attatattcg cacgtttcga ttgaatagcc tgaactaaag taggctaaag
     2641 agagggtaaa catgacgtta ttacgcccta ttaaaccctt ttctcctgaa aatttcgttt
     2701 cgtgcaataa gagattaaac cagggttcat ctacttgttt tttgccttct gtaccgctta
     2761 aaaccgttag acttgaacga gtaaagccct tattatctgt ttgtttgaaa gaccaatctt
     2821 gccattcttt gaaagaataa cggtaattag gatcaaaaaa ttctacattg tccgttcttg
     2881 gtatgcgagc aataccaaaa tgattacacg ttagatcaac tggcaaagac tttccaaaat
     2941 attctcggat attttgcgaa attattttgg ctgctttgac agatttaaat tctgattttg
     3001 aagtcacata gactggcgtt tctaaaacaa aatatgcttg ataaccttta tcagatttga
     3061 taatcatagt aggcataaaa cctaaatcaa tagcggttgt taaaatatcg cttgctgaaa
     3121 tagtttcttt tgccgtgtga atatcaaaat caataaagaa ggtattgatt tgtcttaaat
     3181 tgttttcaga atgtcctttc gtgtatgaac ggttttcgtc tgcatacgtt ccataacgat
     3241 aaacgttggg tgtccaatgt gtaaatgtat cttgattttc ttgaatcgct tcctcggaag
     3301 tcagaacaac accacgaccg ccaatcatgc ttgattttga gcgatacgca aaaatagccc
     3361 ctttgctttt acctggcttg gtagtgattg agcgaatttt actattttta aatttgtact
     3421 ttaacaagcc gtcatgaagc acagtttcta caacaaaagg gatattcatt cagctgttct
     3481 cctttcctat aaatcctata aaataggttg tttaattaac ttggtttgct ttttcattca
     3541 actgtttcaa tattgcatgt tttgaaaaag atttttttcc tttataagtc aatttttttc
     3601 cactaatcga ataaattatt ttgttatttt ctattaactt atatatataa tcttccccct
     3661 ccgaagaaaa atacttatct gattttgttt ctaagtagat atttctcttt tctaactctt
     3721 tcttaaacgt ttctagtgta tagatatttg ctaattttct tatctccaat aaactatttt
     3781 ttatataagt tttacattca tcatgattca tacaaactcc accttctata aatgaataca
     3841 aaaaaagcaa tcaaacgatt tccgattgat tgcttaacaa ttcttaaatt cagtagctta
     3901 gatacttgaa aactctctga tttccctata taatgatagt acggttatat accgtcttca
     3961 aacaaagtta attaaataac ttcttacgag ggaagagttc atctgactaa ctgataagcg
     4021 ttggtttggc aatcttatcg ggctatgcat ttataaaatg tcgtcaaaca ttttataaat
     4081 gtgtcatggc tcttttttcg tttctattca gttcgttgtt tcgttatatc tagtataccg
     4141 cttttaaaaa aaaataagca acgatttcgt gcattattca cacgaagtca ttgctttttt
     4201 cttcttccat ttctaaatcc aatgttactt gttctgattc tgtttctggc tctggttctg
     4261 ttggctcatt tgggattaaa tccactacta gcgttgagtt agttaacttt gcaatttgtt
     4321 ctagtgtttt tatggttgga tctgattttc ctgattctat tcgtgaataa tttgatctac
     4381 tcatttctaa ttcttggggt accgccagca tttcggaaaa aaaccacgct aaggattttt
     4441 tctataaaaa gagccgttat attaagaata aaacggctct tttatacgta aaggacgtaa
     4501 attcatttgc ccagtgtcat gtaatccttc aaatttgtat tctccaagaa aattgatatg
     4561 ttcccatcct aacggccacg catatggcat taaatcttct ctaaattctc ctcttgcttt
     4621 taattcttct acggcttttt ccatatatac agtgttccac acacttatag cgttaataat
     4681 tatgtttagt gcactagctc tttgtaactg gtcttggaga gcacgttctc taaattctcc
     4741 acgttgtcca aaaaatatag ttctagctaa tgcattgatt gcttctcctt tatttaaacc
     4801 tttttgaacc cgtctcctta cggctttatt agatatgtaa tccagcgtaa agagggtttt
     4861 ctcgattcgt cccatttctc caagtgctgt tgcgagttta ttttgtcttg catatgatcc
     4921 gagcttcccc atgataagag cgctagggac ctctttagct ccttggaagc tgtcagtagt
     4981 atacctaata atttatctac attcccttta gtaacgtgta actttccaaa tttacaaaag
     5041 cgactcatag aattatttcc tcccgttaaa taatagataa ctattaaaaa tagacaatac
     5101 ttgctcataa gtaacggtac ttaaattgtt tactttggcg tgtttcattg cttgatgaaa
     5161 ctgattttta gtaaacagtt gacgatattc tcgattgacc cattttgaaa caaagtacgt
     5221 atatagcttc caatatttat ctggaacatc tgtggtatgg cgggtaagtt ttattaagac
     5281 actgtttact tttggtttag gatgaaagca ttccgctggc agcttaagca attgctgaat
     5341 cgagacttga gtgtgcaaga gcaaccctag tgttcggtga atatccaagg tacgcttgta
     5401 gaatccttct tcaacaatca gatagatgtc agacgcatgg ctttcaaaaa ccactttttt
     5461 aataatttgt gtgcttaaat ggtaaggaat actcccaaca attttatacc tctgtttgtt
     5521 agggaattga aactgtagaa tatcttggtg aattaaagtg acacgagtat tcagttttaa
     5581 tttttctgac gataagttga atagatgact gtctaattca atagacgtta cctgtttact
     5641 tattttagcc agtttcgtcg ttaaatgccc tttacctgtt ccaatttcgt aaacggtatc
     5701 ggtttctttt aaattcaatt gttttattat ttggttgagt actttttcac tcgttaaaaa
     5761 gttttgagaa tattttatat ttttgttcat gtaatcactc cttcttaatt acaaattttt
     5821 agcatctaat ttaacttcaa ttcctattat acaaaatttt aagatactgc actatcaaca
     5881 cactcttaag tttgcttcta agtcttattt ccataacttc ttttacgttt ccgccattct
     5941 ttgctgtttc gatttttatg atatggtgca agtcagcacg aacacgaacc gtcttatctc
     6001 ccattatatc tttttttgca ctgattggtg tatcatttcg tttttctttt gcgcttcttg
     6061 ataaaaggga tagtaattca ttcctggttg caaattttga aaaccgctac ggatcacata
     6121 atttccctaa aaatgataaa acaagcgttt tgaaagcgct tgtttttttg cggccgcaac
     6181 cgctctagat ttcagtgcaa tttatctctt caaatgtagc acctgaagtc agcccaggag
     6241 gcgtggaaaa agccgggcat tgcccggctt tctttgtgag tcgtcctgaa cgcctccctg
     6301 atcgaggtcg agggggcatc gccttaggcc ggccgggctt gtctgcaggt tttgggacca
     6361 ttcaaaacag catagctcta aaactgagac ctcagtcggt ctcagctagc actgtaccta
     6421 ggactgagct agccgtcaag gcgcgccatg actaacgttt tcattgtccc aagatggcag
     6481 cgcctaaatg tagaatgata aaaggattaa gagattaatt tccctaaaaa tgataaaaca
     6541 agcgttttga aagcgcttgt ttttttggtt tgcagtcaga gtagaataga agtatcaaaa
     6601 aaagcaccga ctcggtgcca ctttttcaag ttgataacgg actagcctta ttttaacttg
     6661 ctatgctgtt ttgaatggtt ccaacaagat tattttataa cttttataac aaataatcaa
     6721 ggagaaattc aaagaaattt atcagccggt cagtcacctc ctagctgact caaatcaatg
     6781 cgtgtttcat aaagaccagt gatggattga tggataagag tggcatctaa aacttctttt
     6841 gtagacgtat atcgtttacg atcaattgtt gtatcaaaat atttaaaagc agcgggagct
     6901 ccaagattcg tcaacgtaaa taaatgaata atattttctg cttgttcacg tattggtttg
     6961 tctctatgtt tgttatatgc actaagaact ttatctaaat tggcatctgc taaaataaca
     7021 cgcttagaaa attcactgat ttgctcaata atctcatcta aataatgctt atgctgctcc
     7081 acaaacaatt gtttttgttc gttatcttct ggactaccct tcaacttttc ataatgacta
     7141 gctaaatata aaaaattcac atatttgctt ggcagagcca gctcatttcc tttttgtaat
     7201 tctccggcac tagccagcat ccgtttacga ccgttttcta actcaaaaag actatattta
     7261 ggtagtttaa tgattaagtc ttttttaact tccttatatc ctttagcttc taaaaagtca
     7321 atcggatttt tttcaaagga acttctttcc ataattgtga tccctagtaa ctctttaacg
     7381 gattttaact tcttcgattt ccctttttcc accttagcaa ccactaggac tgaataagct
     7441 accgttggac tatcaaaacc accatatttt tttggatccc agtctttttt acgagcaata
     7501 agcttgtccg aatttctttt tggtaaaatt gactccttgg agaatccgcc tgtctgtact
     7561 tctgttttct tgacaatatt gacttggggc atggacaata ctttgcgcac tgtggcaaaa
     7621 tctcgccctt tatcccagac aatttctcca gtttccccat tagtttcgat tagagggcgt
     7681 ttgcgaatct ctccatttgc aagtgtaatt tctgttttga agaagttcat gatattagag
     7741 taaaagaaat attttgcggt tgctttgcct atttcttgct cagacttagc aatcatttta
     7801 cgaacatcat aaactttata atcaccatag acaaactccg attcaagttt tggatatttc
     7861 ttaatcaaag cagttccaac gacggcattt agatacgcat catgggcatg atggtaattg
     7921 ttaatctcac gtactttata gaattggaaa tcttttcgga agtcagaaac taatttagat
     7981 tttaaggtaa tcactttaac ctctcgaata agtttatcat tttcatcgta tttagtattc
     8041 atgcgactat ccaaaatttg tgccacatgc ttagtgattt ggcgagtttc aaccaattgg
     8101 cgtttgataa aaccagcttt atcaagttca ctcaaacctc cacgttcagc tttcgttaaa
     8161 ttatcaaact tacgttgagt gattaacttg gcgtttagaa gttgtctcca atagtttttc
     8221 atctttttga ctacttcttc acttggaacg ttatccgatt taccacgatt tttatcagaa
     8281 cgcgttaaga ccttattgtc tattgaatcg tctttaagga aactttgtgg aacaatgtga
     8341 tcgacatcat aatcacttaa acgattaata tctaattctt ggtccacata catgtctctt
     8401 ccattttgga gataatagag atagagcttt tcattttgca attgagtatt ttcaacagga
     8461 tgctctttaa gaatctgact tcctaattct ttgatacctt cttcgattcg tttcatacgc
     8521 tctcgcgaat ttttctggcc cttttgagtt gtctgatttt cacgtgccat ttcaataacg
     8581 atattttctg gcttatgccg ccccattact ttgaccaatt catcaacaac ttttacagtc
     8641 tgtaaaatac cttttttaat agcagggcta ccagctaaat ttgcaatatg ttcatgtaaa
     8701 ctatcgcctt gtccagacac ttgtgctttt tgaatgtctt ctttaaatgt caaactatca
     8761 tcatggatca gctgcataaa attgcgattg gcaaaaccat ctgatttcaa aaaatctaat
     8821 attgttttgc cagattgctt atccctaata ccattaatca attttcgaga caaacgtccc
     8881 caaccagtat aacggcgacg tttaagctgt ttcatcacct tatcatcaaa gaggtgagca
     8941 tatgttttaa gtctttcctc aatcatctcc ctatcttcaa ataaggtcaa tgttaaaaca
     9001 atatcctcta agatatcttc attttcttca ttatccaaaa aatctttatc tttaataatt
     9061 tttagcaaat catggtaggt acctaatgaa gcattaaatc tatcttcaac tcctgaaatt
     9121 tcaacactat caaaacattc tatttttttg aaataatctt cttttaattg cttaacggtt
     9181 acttttcgat ttgttttgaa gagtaaatca acaatggctt tcttctgttc acctgaaaga
     9241 aatgctggtt ttcgcattcc ttcagtaaca tatttgacct ttgtcaattc gttataaacc
     9301 gtaaaatact cataaagcaa actatgtttt ggtagtactt tttcatttgg aagattttta
     9361 tcaaagtttg tcatgcgttc aataaatgat tgagctgaag cacctttatc gacaacttct
     9421 tcaaaattcc atggggtaat tgtttcttca gacttccgag tcatccatgc aaaacgacta
     9481 ttgccacgcg ccaatggacc aacataataa ggaattcgaa aagtcaagat tttttcaatc
     9541 ttctcacgat tgtcttttaa aaatggataa aagtcttctt gtcttctcaa aatagcatgc
     9601 agctcaccca agtgaatttg atggggaata gagccgttgt caaaggtccg ttgcttgcgc
     9661 agcaaatctt cacgatttag tttcaccaat aattcctcag taccatccat tttttctaaa
     9721 attggtttga taaatttata aaattcttct tggctagctc ccccatcaat ataacctgca
     9781 tatccgtttt ttgattgatc aaaaaagatt tctttatact tttctggaag ttgttgtcga
     9841 actaaagctt ttaaaagagt caagtcttga tgatgttcat cgtagcgttt aatcattgaa
     9901 gctgataggg gagccttagt tatttcagta tttactctta ggatatctga aagtaaaata
     9961 gcatctgata aattcttagc tgccaaaaac aaatcagcat attgatctcc aatttgcgcc
    10021 aataaattat ctaaatcatc atcgtaagta tcttttgaaa gctgtaattt agcatcttct
    10081 gccaaatcaa aatttgattt aaaattaggg gtcaaaccca atgacaaagc aatgagattc
    10141 ccaaataagc catttttctt ctcaccgggg agctgagcaa tgagattttc taatcgtctt
    10201 gatttactca atcgtgcaga aagaatcgct ttagcatcta ctccacttgc gttaataggg
    10261 ttttcttcaa ataattgatt gtaggtttgt accaactgga taaatagttt gtccacatca
    10321 ctattatcag gatttaaatc tccctcaatc aaaaaatgac cacgaaactt aatcatatgc
    10381 gctaaggcca aatagattaa gcgcaaatcc gctttatcag tagaatctac caattttttt
    10441 cgcagatgat agatagttgg atatttctca tgataagcaa cttcatctac tatatttcca
    10501 aaaataggat gacgttcatg cttcttgtct tcttccacca aaaaagactc ttcaagtcga
    10561 tgaaagaaac tatcatctac tttcgccatc tcatttgaaa aaatctcctg tagataacaa
    10621 atacgattct tccgacgtgt ataccttcta cgagctgtcc gtttgagtcg agtcgcttcc
    10681 gctgtctctc cactgtcaaa taaaagagcc cctataagat tttttttgat actgtggcgg
    10741 tctgtatttc ccagaacctt gaacttttta gacggaacct tatattcatc agtgatcacc
    10801 gcccatccga cgctatttgt gccgatatct aagcctattg agtatttctt atccattttt
    10861 gcctcctcct ctagtaaaag ttaaacaaaa ttatttgtag agggaaaccg ttgtggactc
    10921 cctgaatata tcatacgagc cttatgcatg cccgtaaagt tatccagcaa ccactcatag
    10981 acctagggca gcagataggg acgacgtggt gttagctgtg ctctagaagc tagcagagtt
    11041 tgtagaaacg caaaaaggcc atccgtcagg atggccttct gcttaatttg atgcctggca
    11101 gtttatggcg ggcgtcctgc ccgccaccct ccgggccgtt gcttccctta attaaataaa
    11161 acgaaaggct cagtcgaaag actgggcctt tcgttttatc tgttgtttgt cggtgaacgc
    11221 tctcctgagt aggac
//
