# Supplementary material for: Heterologous Cas9 and non-homologous end joining as a Potentially Organism-Agnostic Knockout (POAK) system in bacteria
Source: bioRxiv preprint, doi:10.1101/601971, version 2 (2021-10-06)
Supplement: Plasmid Sequences [file 601971_file03.zip › SuppFileA1/IP_8.gb]

LOCUS       IP_8                    3375 bp ds-DNA     circular     06-JAN-2019
DEFINITION  .
ACCESSION   urn.local...f-9z018lw
KEYWORDS    .
SOURCE      
  ORGANISM  .
FEATURES             Location/Qualifiers
     misc_feature    complement(70..1015)
                     /ApEinfo_revcolor="#c7b0e3"
                     /ApEinfo_fwdcolor="#c7b0e3"
                     /label="Km cassette (HincII fragment, pAM1431)"
     CDS             200..1015
                     /ApEinfo_revcolor="#faac61"
                     /ApEinfo_fwdcolor="#faac61"
                     /label="Kmr"
     rep_origin      complement(1081..1763)
                     /ApEinfo_revcolor="#9eafd2"
                     /ApEinfo_fwdcolor="#9eafd2"
                     /label="ColE1 origin"
     misc_feature    1831..2630
                     /ApEinfo_revcolor="#ffef86"
                     /ApEinfo_fwdcolor="#ffef86"
                     /label="NS2"
     PCR_primer      2578..2597
                     /ApEinfo_revcolor="#d6b295"
                     /ApEinfo_fwdcolor="#d6b295"
                     /label="SH-P333"
     misc_feature    2631..2642
                     /ApEinfo_revcolor="#7ea7d8"
                     /ApEinfo_fwdcolor="#7ea7d8"
                     /label="KpnI/NheI"
     misc_feature    2643..3375
                     /ApEinfo_revcolor="#b7e6d7"
                     /ApEinfo_fwdcolor="#b7e6d7"
                     /label="NS2"
ORIGIN      
        1 tccatcaggc agtttcccag acattactca cccgtccgcc actcgtcagc aaagaagcaa
       61 gcttagatcg acctgcaggg ggggggggga aagccacgtt gtgtctcaaa atctctgatg
      121 ttacattgca caagataaaa atatatcatc atgaacaata aaactgtctg cttacataaa
      181 cagtaataca aggggtgtta tgagccatat tcaacgggaa acgtcttgct cgaggccgcg
      241 attaaattcc aacatggatg ctgatttata tgggtataaa tgggctcgcg ataatgtcgg
      301 gcaatcaggt gcgacaatct atcgattgta tgggaagccc gatgcgccag agttgtttct
      361 gaaacatggc aaaggtagcg ttgccaatga tgttacagat gagatggtca gactaaactg
      421 gctgacggaa tttatgcctc ttccgaccat caagcatttt atccgtactc ctgatgatgc
      481 atggttactc accactgcga tccccgggaa aacagcattc caggtattag aagaatatcc
      541 tgattcaggt gaaaatattg ttgatgcgct ggcagtgttc ctgcgccggt tgcattcgat
      601 tcctgtttgt aattgtcctt ttaacagcga tcgcgtattt cgtctcgctc aggcgcaatc
      661 acgaatgaat aacggtttgg ttgatgcgag tgattttgat gacgagcgta atggctggcc
      721 tgttgaacaa gtctggaaag aaatgcataa gcttttgcca ttctcaccgg attcagtcgt
      781 cactcatggt gatttctcac ttgataacct tatttttgac gaggggaaat taataggttg
      841 tattgatgtt ggacgagtcg gaatcgcaga ccgataccag gatcttgcca tcctatggaa
      901 ctgcctcggt gagttttctc cttcattaca gaaacggctt tttcaaaaat atggtattga
      961 taatcctgat atgaataaat tgcagtttca tttgatgctc gatgagtttt tctaatcagg
     1021 ggataacgca ggaaagaaca tgtgagcaaa aggccagcaa aaggccagga accgtaaaaa
     1081 ggccgcgttg ctggcgtttt tccataggct ccgcccccct gacgagcatc acaaaaatcg
     1141 acgctcaagt cagaggtggc gaaacccgac aggactataa agataccagg cgtttccccc
     1201 tggaagctcc ctcgtgcgct ctcctgttcc gaccctgccg cttaccggat acctgtccgc
     1261 ctttctccct tcgggaagcg tggcgctttc tcatagctca cgctgtaggt atctcagttc
     1321 ggtgtaggtc gttcgctcca agctgggctg tgtgcacgaa ccccccgttc agcccgaccg
     1381 ctgcgcctta tccggtaact atcgtcttga gtccaacccg gtaagacacg acttatcgcc
     1441 actggcagca gccactggta acaggattag cagagcgagg tatgtaggcg gtgctacaga
     1501 gttcttgaag tggtggccta actacggcta cactagaagg acagtatttg gtatctgcgc
     1561 tctgctgaag ccagttacct tcggaaaaag agttggtagc tcttgatccg gcaaacaaac
     1621 caccgctggt agcggtggtt tttttgtttg caagcagcag attacgcgca gaaaaaaagg
     1681 atctcaagaa gatcctttga tcttttctac ggggtctgac gctcagtgga acgaaaactc
     1741 acgttaaggg attttggtca tgagattatc aaaaaggatc ttcacctaga tccttttaaa
     1801 ttaaaaatga agttttaaat caatctaaag gcaagaagcc ggtgcccatc tcatttttga
     1861 cgatatgcga ctgctgccca gtctgctcca atcgtcgcca aaagataact ccacagcatt
     1921 gcccaatccc taacccctgc tcgcgccgca actacacact aaaccgttcc tgcgcgatcg
     1981 ctcttactgt tgatggctcg tgcttaaaaa caatgcaacc ctaaccgttt cagctggtga
     2041 ttttcggacg atttggctta cagggataac tgagagtcaa cagcctctgt ccgtcattgc
     2101 acacccatcc atgcactggg gacttgactc atgctgaatc acatttccct tgtccattgg
     2161 gcgagagggg aggggaatct tctggactct tcactaagcg gcgatcgcag gttcttctac
     2221 ccaagcagtg gcgatcgctt gattgcagtc ttcaatgctg gcctctgcag ccatcgccgc
     2281 caccaaagca tcgtaggcgg gacgttgttg ctccagtaaa gtcttcgccc gtaacaatcc
     2341 ccagcgactg cgtaaatccg cttcggcagg attgcgatcg agttgccgcc acagttgttt
     2401 ccactgggcg cgatcgtcag ctcccccttc cacgttgccg tagaccagtt gctctgccgc
     2461 tgcaccggcc atcaacacct gacaccactg ttccagcgat cgctgactga gttgcccctg
     2521 tgcggcttcg gcttctagcg cagctgcttg gaactgcaca cccccgcgac caggttgtcc
     2581 ttggcgcagc gcttcccacg ctgagagggt gtagcccgtc acgggtaacc ggtaccgcta
     2641 gcggtaaccc cagcgcggtt gctaccaagt agtgacccgc ttcgtgatgc aaaatccgct
     2701 gacgatattc gggcgatcgc tgctgaatgc catcgagcag taacgtggca ccccgcccct
     2761 gccaagtcac cgcatccaga ctgaacagca ccaagaggct aaaacccaat cccgccggta
     2821 gcagcggaga actacccagc attggtccca ccaaagctaa tgccgtcgtg gtaaaaatcg
     2881 cgatcgccgt cagactcaag cccagttcgc tcatgcttcc tcatctaggt cacagtcttc
     2941 ggcgatcgca tcgatctgat gctgcagcaa gcgttttcca taccggcgat cgcgccgtcg
     3001 ccctttcgct gccgtggccc gcttacgagc tcgtttatcg accacgatcg catccaaatc
     3061 cgcgatcgct tcccagtccg gcaattcagt ctggggcgtc cgtttcatta atcctgatca
     3121 ggcacgaaat tgctgtgcgt agtatcgcgc atagcggcca gcctctgcca acagcgcatc
     3181 gtgattgcct gcctcaacaa tctggccgcg ctccatcacc aagatgcggc tggcattacg
     3241 aaccgtagcc agacggtgag caatgataaa gaccgtccgt ccctgcatca cccgttctag
     3301 ggcctcttgc accaaggttt cggactcgga atcaagcgcc gaagtcgcct catccagaat
     3361 taaaatgcgt ggatc
//
