# Supplementary material for: Heterologous Cas9 and non-homologous end joining as a Potentially Organism-Agnostic Knockout (POAK) system in bacteria
Source: bioRxiv preprint, doi:10.1101/601971, version 2 (2021-10-06)
Supplement: Plasmid Sequences [file 601971_file03.zip › SuppFileA1/IP_128.gb]

LOCUS       IP_128                 11323 bp    DNA     circular UNA 02-MAR-2017
DEFINITION  CTheta_wceno -> Cloning of enolase promoter (reversed) into
            Cas9-Theta extraction.
ACCESSION   urn.local...10-9z01bvs
VERSION     urn.local...10-9z01bvs
KEYWORDS    .
SOURCE      
  ORGANISM  .
FEATURES             Location/Qualifiers
     source          complement(1..59)
                     /ApEinfo_revcolor="#85dae9"
                     /ApEinfo_fwdcolor="#85dae9"
                     /label="source"
     source          complement(60..6119)
                     /ApEinfo_revcolor="#85dae9"
                     /ApEinfo_fwdcolor="#85dae9"
                     /label="source"
     rep_origin      complement(69..908)
                     /ApEinfo_revcolor="#c6c9d1"
                     /ApEinfo_fwdcolor="#c6c9d1"
                     /label="p15A_origin"
     gene            1270..1485
                     /ApEinfo_revcolor="#9eafd2"
                     /ApEinfo_fwdcolor="#9eafd2"
                     /label="CAT/CamR (659 - 444)"
     CDS             complement(1979..3469)
                     /ApEinfo_revcolor="#b7e6d7"
                     /ApEinfo_fwdcolor="#b7e6d7"
                     /label="Rep2"
     misc_feature    2461..2466
                     /Recognition_pattern="A^AGCTT"
                     /annotation_group="AAGCTT"
                     /label="HindIII"
                     /note="Geneious type: restriction site"
     CDS             complement(4462..4932)
                     /ApEinfo_revcolor="#d59687"
                     /ApEinfo_fwdcolor="#d59687"
                     /label="Rep1"
     CDS             complement(5053..5790)
                     /ApEinfo_revcolor="#b1ff67"
                     /ApEinfo_fwdcolor="#b1ff67"
                     /label="ErR frame 2"
     misc_feature    complement(6120..6169)
                     /ApEinfo_revcolor="#b7e6d7"
                     /ApEinfo_fwdcolor="#b7e6d7"
                     /label="MCS"
     misc_feature    complement(6120..6169)
                     /ApEinfo_revcolor="#75c6a9"
                     /ApEinfo_fwdcolor="#75c6a9"
                     /label="MCS"
     misc_feature    complement(6120..6169)
                     /ApEinfo_revcolor="#b1ff67"
                     /ApEinfo_fwdcolor="#b1ff67"
                     /label="Homologous Recombination Cas9"
     misc_feature    complement(6128..6169)
                     /ApEinfo_revcolor="#85dae9"
                     /ApEinfo_fwdcolor="#85dae9"
                     /label="terminator"
     misc_feature    6170..6177
                     /ApEinfo_revcolor="#7ea7d8"
                     /ApEinfo_fwdcolor="#7ea7d8"
                     /label="NotI"
     source          complement(6327..10667)
                     /ApEinfo_revcolor="#b1ff67"
                     /ApEinfo_fwdcolor="#b1ff67"
                     /label="source"
     misc_feature    complement(6349..6384)
                     /ApEinfo_revcolor="#c6c9d1"
                     /ApEinfo_fwdcolor="#c6c9d1"
                     /label="repeat"
     misc_feature    complement(6385..6403)
                     /ApEinfo_revcolor="#7bcdc8"
                     /ApEinfo_fwdcolor="#7bcdc8"
                     /label="BsaI Spacer"
     promoter        complement(6404..6468)
                     /ApEinfo_revcolor="#b4abac"
                     /ApEinfo_fwdcolor="#b4abac"
                     /label="J23100 promoter"
     terminator      6525..6566
                     /ApEinfo_revcolor="#9eafd2"
                     /ApEinfo_fwdcolor="#9eafd2"
                     /label="terminator"
     precursor_RNA   complement(6597..6685)
                     /ApEinfo_revcolor="#75c6a9"
                     /ApEinfo_fwdcolor="#75c6a9"
                     /label="tracrRNA precursor"
     terminator      complement(6597..6618)
                     /ApEinfo_revcolor="#b4abac"
                     /ApEinfo_fwdcolor="#b4abac"
                     /label="tracrRNA terminator"
     promoter        complement(6692..6745)
                     /ApEinfo_revcolor="#b4abac"
                     /ApEinfo_fwdcolor="#b4abac"
                     /label="tracrRNA promoter"
     CDS             complement(6750..10667)
                     /ApEinfo_revcolor="#ff9ccd"
                     /ApEinfo_fwdcolor="#ff9ccd"
                     /label="cas9"
     misc_feature    complement(6801..6825)
                     /label="/ApEinfo_revcolor=#84b0dc
                     /ApEinfo_fwdcolor=#84b0dc"
     misc_feature    7500..7505
                     /Recognition_pattern="A^AGCTT"
                     /annotation_group="AAGCTT"
                     /label="HindIII"
                     /note="Geneious type: restriction site"
     misc_feature    9845..9850
                     /Recognition_pattern="A^AGCTT"
                     /annotation_group="AAGCTT"
                     /label="HindIII"
                     /note="Geneious type: restriction site"
     misc_feature    complement(10647..10667)
                     /Pair_Dimer_Tm="4.3"
                     /Product_Size=3918
                     /Mismatches=0
                     /Extension="CACCACACGTCTCGTCGC"
                     /created_by="primer3"
                     /annotation_group="290521698419237cad5a062-b0a4-4579-b8d5-
                     a6d2ba1d4bad"
                     /%GC="52.4"
                     /Tm="62.9"
                     /Hairpin_Tm="40.2"
                     /Self_Dimer_Tm="5.9"
                     /Sequence="CTCAAACGGACAGCTCGTAGA"
                     /label="IP_P_584"
                     /note="Geneious type: primer_bind_reverse"
     CDS             complement(10668..10856)
                     /ApEinfo_revcolor="#ff9ccd"
                     /ApEinfo_fwdcolor="#ff9ccd"
                     /label="cas9"
     source          join(complement(<11117..11234),complement(10668..>10868))
                     /ApEinfo_revcolor="#b1ff67"
                     /ApEinfo_fwdcolor="#b1ff67"
                     /label="source"
     misc_feature    complement(10821..10860)
                     /Sequence="AAAAATGGATAAGAAATACTCAATAGGCTTAGATATCGGC"
                     /Mismatches=0
                     /annotation_group="dec9c1a9-776c-4092-86c6-ffca8e718a96"
                     /label="IP_P_100"
                     /note="Geneious type: primer_bind_reverse"
     misc_feature    complement(10825..10864)
                     /Sequence="GTGAAAAAATGGATAAGAAATACTCAATAGGCTTAGATAT"
                     /Mismatch_Positions="GT=A=================================
                     ==="
                     /Mismatches=3
                     /annotation_group="3f2a5af4-410e-4ba6-8b69-fd6d2365d30c"
                     /label="IP_P_277"
                     /note="Geneious type: primer_bind_reverse"
     misc_feature    complement(10847..10868)
                     /created_by="primer3"
                     /%GC="40.9"
                     /Tm="56.1"
                     /Hairpin_Tm="None"
                     /Self_Dimer_Tm="None"
                     /Pair_Dimer_Tm="None"
                     /Sequence="GAGGAGGCAAAAATGGATAAGA"
                     /Product_Size=11075
                     /annotation_group="1703312641675640bfe888e-0e73-42b0-bd00-
                     7f851b8e77beCas9-Theta extraction"
                     /Extension="CACCACAGCTCTTCG"
                     /label="11,075 R"
                     /note="Geneious type: primer_bind_reverse"
     misc_feature    complement(10847..10868)
                     /Pair_Dimer_Tm="None"
                     /Product_Size=11075
                     /Mismatches=0
                     /Extension="CACCACAGCTCTTCG"
                     /created_by="primer3"
                     /annotation_group="2905218265479341c9fba64-cf47-4c49-a5a5-
                     a00a6e0e03cc"
                     /%GC="40.9"
                     /Tm="59.1"
                     /Hairpin_Tm="None"
                     /Self_Dimer_Tm="None"
                     /Sequence="GAGGAGGCAAAAATGGATAAGA"
                     /label="IP_P_624"
                     /note="Geneious type: primer_bind_reverse"
     mismatch        10861
                     /Target_base="C"
                     /Oligo_base="A"
                     /Oligo_name="IP_P_277"
                     /annotation_group="3f2a5af4-410e-4ba6-8b69-fd6d2365d30c"
                     /label="C/A"
     mismatch        10863
                     /Target_base="G"
                     /Oligo_base="T"
                     /Oligo_name="IP_P_277"
                     /annotation_group="3f2a5af4-410e-4ba6-8b69-fd6d2365d30c"
                     /label="G/T"
     mismatch        10864
                     /Target_base="A"
                     /Oligo_base="G"
                     /Oligo_name="IP_P_277"
                     /annotation_group="3f2a5af4-410e-4ba6-8b69-fd6d2365d30c"
                     /label="A/G"
     misc_feature    complement(10866..11119)
                     /Source="referenceToDocument: urn:local:.:1a-71ucs8c"
                     /label="enolase promoter (concatenated sequence 2)
                     (reversed)"
                     /note="Geneious type: Concatenated sequence"
     ligation        10866..10868
                     /label="Ligation"
     primer_bind     10869..10897
                     /created_by="primer3"
                     /%GC="27.6"
                     /Tm="57.4"
                     /Hairpin_Tm="36.1"
                     /Self_Dimer_Tm="None"
                     /Pair_Dimer_Tm="None"
                     /Sequence="ACTTGTTTTAAAAGTATAGTTATCTGGGA"
                     /Product_Size=248
                     /annotation_group="170331402072391a6c83395-d92a-4cd7-9000-
                     e09b7d394042enolase promoter (reversed)"
                     /Extension="CACCACAGCTCTTCGCTC"
                     /label="1 F"
     source          complement(<10869..>11116)
                     /organism="Weissella confusa"
                     /mol_type="genomic DNA"
                     /strain="DSM 20196"
                     /isolation_source="fermented sausages"
                     /culture_collection="DSM:20196"
                     /db_xref="taxon:1583"
                     /collection_date=1969
                     /label="source Weissella confusa"
     motif1          10888..10916
                     /Mismatches=4
                     /%_Identity="86.20689655172414"
                     /Motif="TTGACAN(17)TATAAT"
                     /annotation_group="Sig70: 139,911 <- 139,939"
                     /label="Sig70"
     motif1          complement(10914..10942)
                     /Mismatches=4
                     /%_Identity="86.20689655172414"
                     /Motif="TTGACAN(17)TATAAT"
                     /annotation_group="Sig70: 139,885 -> 139,913"
                     /label="Sig70"
     motif1          11018..11046
                     /Mismatches=4
                     /%_Identity="86.20689655172414"
                     /Motif="TTGACAN(17)TATAAT"
                     /annotation_group="Sig70: 139,781 <- 139,809"
                     /label="Sig70"
     misc_feature    complement(11097..11116)
                     /created_by="primer3"
                     /%GC="50.0"
                     /Tm="58.4"
                     /Hairpin_Tm="None"
                     /Self_Dimer_Tm="None"
                     /Pair_Dimer_Tm="None"
                     /Sequence="AAACGTAACCTCCTCCTCGT"
                     /Product_Size=248
                     /annotation_group="1703314583716186a65d069-180f-49c5-8f08-
                     0d69dcbbd9f7enolase promoter (reversed)"
                     /Extension="CACCACAGCTCTTCGAGC"
                     /label="248 R"
                     /note="Geneious type: primer_bind_reverse"
     misc_feature    complement(11097..11116)
                     /Pair_Dimer_Tm="None"
                     /Product_Size=248
                     /Mismatches=0
                     /Extension="CACCACAGCTCTTCGAGC"
                     /created_by="primer3"
                     /annotation_group="2905217782194766de3379f-ad61-474f-9de7-
                     afc437461551"
                     /%GC="50.0"
                     /Tm="61.7"
                     /Hairpin_Tm="None"
                     /Self_Dimer_Tm="None"
                     /Sequence="AAACGTAACCTCCTCCTCGT"
                     /label="IP_P_622"
                     /note="Geneious type: primer_bind_reverse"
     misc_feature    11117..10868
                     /Source="referenceToDocument: urn:local:.:s-71uckd8"
                     /label="Cas9-Theta extraction (concatenated sequence 1)"
                     /note="Geneious type: Concatenated sequence"
     ligation        11117..11119
                     /label="Ligation"
     primer_bind     11117..11139
                     /created_by="primer3"
                     /%GC="47.8"
                     /Tm="60.2"
                     /Hairpin_Tm="45.3"
                     /Self_Dimer_Tm="10.6"
                     /Pair_Dimer_Tm="None"
                     /Sequence="GCTAGCAGAGTTTGTAGAAACGC"
                     /Product_Size=11075
                     /annotation_group="170331181012102d85f1cd4-dabb-4d50-8538-
                     15a2001055feCas9-Theta extraction"
                     /Extension="CACCACAGCTCTTCG"
                     /label="1 F"
     terminator      complement(11127..11214)
                     /ApEinfo_revcolor="#9eafd2"
                     /ApEinfo_fwdcolor="#9eafd2"
                     /label="rrnBT2 term"
     misc_feature    11236..11243
                     /ApEinfo_revcolor="#7ea7d8"
                     /ApEinfo_fwdcolor="#7ea7d8"
                     /label="PacI"
     terminator      11244..11287
                     /ApEinfo_revcolor="#84b0dc"
                     /ApEinfo_fwdcolor="#84b0dc"
                     /label="rrnB_T1_terminator"
     misc_feature    11244..11323
                     /ApEinfo_revcolor="#b4abac"
                     /ApEinfo_fwdcolor="#b4abac"
                     /label="Backbone"
     misc_feature    11291..11296
                     /ApEinfo_revcolor="#ff9ccd"
                     /ApEinfo_fwdcolor="#ff9ccd"
                     /label="-35"
     misc_feature    complement(11351..57)
                     /Mismatch_Positions="=================C============"
                     /Mismatches=1
                     /created_by="primer3"
                     /annotation_group="29107070413444447a7252d-d444-4835-9320-
                     26d4914b7d17"
                     /%GC="66.7"
                     /Tm="79.6"
                     /Hairpin_Tm="46.9"
                     /Self_Dimer_Tm="36.2"
                     /Sequence="AATACGCAAACCGCCTCCCCCCGCGCGTTG"
                     /label="IP_P_069"
                     /note="Geneious type: primer_bind_reverse"
     mismatch        11363
                     /Target_base="T"
                     /Oligo_base="C"
                     /Oligo_name="IP_P_069"
                     /annotation_group="29107070413444447a7252d-d444-4835-9320-
                     26d4914b7d17"
                     /label="T/C"
ORIGIN      
        1 tcgtgccagc tgcattaatg aatcggccaa cgcgcgggga gaggcggttt gcgtattggc
       61 tagaaatatt ttatctgatt aataagatga tcttcttgag atcgttttgg tctgcgcgta
      121 atctcttgct ctgaaaacga aaaaaccgcc ttgcagggcg gtttttcgaa ggttctctga
      181 gctaccaact ctttgaaccg aggtaactgg cttggaggag cgcagtcacc aaaacttgtc
      241 ctttcagttt agccttaacc ggcgcatgac ttcaagacta actcctctaa atcaattacc
      301 agtggctgct gccagtggtg cttttgcatg tctttccggg ttggactcaa gacgatagtt
      361 accggataag gcgcagcggt cggactgaac ggggggttcg tgcatacagt ccagcttgga
      421 gcgaactgcc tacccggaac tgagtgtcag gcgtggaatg agacaaacgc ggccataaca
      481 gcggaatgac accggtaaac cgaaaggcag gaacaggaga gcgcacgagg gagccgccag
      541 ggggaaacgc ctggtatctt tatagtcctg tcgggtttcg ccaccactga tttgagcgtc
      601 agatttcgtg atgcttgtca ggggggcgga gcctatggaa aaacggcttt gccgcggccc
      661 tctcacttcc ctgttaagta tcttcctggc atcttccagg aaatctccgc cccgttcgta
      721 agccatttcc gctcgccgca gtcgaacgac cgagcgtagc gagtcagtga gcgaggaagc
      781 ggaatatatc ctgtatcaca tattctgctg acgcaccggt gcagcctttt ttctcctgcc
      841 acatgaagca cttcactgac accctcatca gtgccaacat agtaagccag tatacactcc
      901 gctagcgctg atgtccggcg gtgcttttgc cgttacgcac caccccgtca gtagctgaac
      961 aggagggaca gctgatagaa acagaagcca ctggagcacc tcaaaaacac catcatacac
     1021 taaatcagta agttggcagc atcacccgac gcactttgcg ccgaataaat acctgtgacg
     1081 gaagatcact tcgcagaata aataaatcct ggtgtccctg ttgataccgg gaagccctgg
     1141 gccaactttt ggcgaaaatg agacgttgat cggcacgtaa gaggttccaa ctttcaccat
     1201 aatgaaataa gatcactacc gggcgtattt tttgagttat cgagattttc aggagctaag
     1261 gaagctaaaa tggagaaaaa aatcactgga tataccaccg ttgatatatc ccaatggcat
     1321 cgtaaagaac attttgaggc atttcagtca gttgctcaat gtacctataa ccagaccgtt
     1381 cagctggata ttacggcctt tttaaagacc gtaaagaaaa ataagcacaa gttttatccg
     1441 gcctttattc acattcttgc ccgcctgatg aatgctcatc cggaattcta tttaatcact
     1501 ttgactagca aatactaaca acaagacaca cacaccaaaa atcaaaaatt cactactttt
     1561 agttaaaaac cacgtaacca caagaactaa tccaatccat gtaatcgggt tcttcaaata
     1621 tttctccaag attttcctcc tctaatatgc tcaacttaaa tgacctattc aataaatcta
     1681 ttatgctgct aaatagttta taggacaaat aagtatactc taatgaccta taaaagatag
     1741 aaaattaaaa aatcaagtgt tcgcttcgct ctcactgccc ctcgacgttt tagtagcctt
     1801 tccctcactt cgttcagtcc aagccaacta aaagttttcg ggctactctc tccttctccc
     1861 cctaataatt aattaaaatc ttactctgta tatttctgct aatcattcgc taaacagcaa
     1921 agaaaaaaca aacacgtatc atagatataa atgtaatggc atagtgcggg ttttattttc
     1981 agcctgtatc atagctaaac aaatcgagtt gtgtgtccgt tttagggcgt tctgctagct
     2041 tgtttaaagt ctcttgaatg aatgtatgct ctaagtcaaa agaatttgtc agcgccttta
     2101 tatagctttc tttttcttct ttttttactt taatgatcga tagcaacaat gatttaacac
     2161 tagcaagttg aatgccacca tttcttcctg gtttaatctt aaagaaaatt tcctgattcg
     2221 ccttcagtac cttcagcaat ttatctaatg tccgttcagg aatgcctagc acttctctaa
     2281 tctctttttt ggtcgtcact aaataaggct tgtatacatc gcttttttcg ctaatataag
     2341 ccattaaatc ttctttccat tctgacaaat gaacacgttg acgttcgctt ctttttttct
     2401 tgaatttaaa ccacccttga cggacaaata aatctttact ggttaaatca cttgataccc
     2461 aagctttgca aagaatggta atgtattccc tattagcccc ttgatagttt tctgaatagg
     2521 cacttctaac aattttgatt acttcttttt cttctaaggg ttgatctaat cgattattaa
     2581 actcaaacat attatattcg cacgtttcga ttgaatagcc tgaactaaag taggctaaag
     2641 agagggtaaa catgacgtta ttacgcccta ttaaaccctt ttctcctgaa aatttcgttt
     2701 cgtgcaataa gagattaaac cagggttcat ctacttgttt tttgccttct gtaccgctta
     2761 aaaccgttag acttgaacga gtaaagccct tattatctgt ttgtttgaaa gaccaatctt
     2821 gccattcttt gaaagaataa cggtaattag gatcaaaaaa ttctacattg tccgttcttg
     2881 gtatgcgagc aataccaaaa tgattacacg ttagatcaac tggcaaagac tttccaaaat
     2941 attctcggat attttgcgaa attattttgg ctgctttgac agatttaaat tctgattttg
     3001 aagtcacata gactggcgtt tctaaaacaa aatatgcttg ataaccttta tcagatttga
     3061 taatcatagt aggcataaaa cctaaatcaa tagcggttgt taaaatatcg cttgctgaaa
     3121 tagtttcttt tgccgtgtga atatcaaaat caataaagaa ggtattgatt tgtcttaaat
     3181 tgttttcaga atgtcctttc gtgtatgaac ggttttcgtc tgcatacgtt ccataacgat
     3241 aaacgttggg tgtccaatgt gtaaatgtat cttgattttc ttgaatcgct tcctcggaag
     3301 tcagaacaac accacgaccg ccaatcatgc ttgattttga gcgatacgca aaaatagccc
     3361 ctttgctttt acctggcttg gtagtgattg agcgaatttt actattttta aatttgtact
     3421 ttaacaagcc gtcatgaagc acagtttcta caacaaaagg gatattcatt cagctgttct
     3481 cctttcctat aaatcctata aaataggttg tttaattaac ttggtttgct ttttcattca
     3541 actgtttcaa tattgcatgt tttgaaaaag atttttttcc tttataagtc aatttttttc
     3601 cactaatcga ataaattatt ttgttatttt ctattaactt atatatataa tcttccccct
     3661 ccgaagaaaa atacttatct gattttgttt ctaagtagat atttctcttt tctaactctt
     3721 tcttaaacgt ttctagtgta tagatatttg ctaattttct tatctccaat aaactatttt
     3781 ttatataagt tttacattca tcatgattca tacaaactcc accttctata aatgaataca
     3841 aaaaaagcaa tcaaacgatt tccgattgat tgcttaacaa ttcttaaatt cagtagctta
     3901 gatacttgaa aactctctga tttccctata taatgatagt acggttatat accgtcttca
     3961 aacaaagtta attaaataac ttcttacgag ggaagagttc atctgactaa ctgataagcg
     4021 ttggtttggc aatcttatcg ggctatgcat ttataaaatg tcgtcaaaca ttttataaat
     4081 gtgtcatggc tcttttttcg tttctattca gttcgttgtt tcgttatatc tagtataccg
     4141 cttttaaaaa aaaataagca acgatttcgt gcattattca cacgaagtca ttgctttttt
     4201 cttcttccat ttctaaatcc aatgttactt gttctgattc tgtttctggc tctggttctg
     4261 ttggctcatt tgggattaaa tccactacta gcgttgagtt agttaacttt gcaatttgtt
     4321 ctagtgtttt tatggttgga tctgattttc ctgattctat tcgtgaataa tttgatctac
     4381 tcatttctaa ttcttggggt accgccagca tttcggaaaa aaaccacgct aaggattttt
     4441 tctataaaaa gagccgttat attaagaata aaacggctct tttatacgta aaggacgtaa
     4501 attcatttgc ccagtgtcat gtaatccttc aaatttgtat tctccaagaa aattgatatg
     4561 ttcccatcct aacggccacg catatggcat taaatcttct ctaaattctc ctcttgcttt
     4621 taattcttct acggcttttt ccatatatac agtgttccac acacttatag cgttaataat
     4681 tatgtttagt gcactagctc tttgtaactg gtcttggaga gcacgttctc taaattctcc
     4741 acgttgtcca aaaaatatag ttctagctaa tgcattgatt gcttctcctt tatttaaacc
     4801 tttttgaacc cgtctcctta cggctttatt agatatgtaa tccagcgtaa agagggtttt
     4861 ctcgattcgt cccatttctc caagtgctgt tgcgagttta ttttgtcttg catatgatcc
     4921 gagcttcccc atgataagag cgctagggac ctctttagct ccttggaagc tgtcagtagt
     4981 atacctaata atttatctac attcccttta gtaacgtgta actttccaaa tttacaaaag
     5041 cgactcatag aattatttcc tcccgttaaa taatagataa ctattaaaaa tagacaatac
     5101 ttgctcataa gtaacggtac ttaaattgtt tactttggcg tgtttcattg cttgatgaaa
     5161 ctgattttta gtaaacagtt gacgatattc tcgattgacc cattttgaaa caaagtacgt
     5221 atatagcttc caatatttat ctggaacatc tgtggtatgg cgggtaagtt ttattaagac
     5281 actgtttact tttggtttag gatgaaagca ttccgctggc agcttaagca attgctgaat
     5341 cgagacttga gtgtgcaaga gcaaccctag tgttcggtga atatccaagg tacgcttgta
     5401 gaatccttct tcaacaatca gatagatgtc agacgcatgg ctttcaaaaa ccactttttt
     5461 aataatttgt gtgcttaaat ggtaaggaat actcccaaca attttatacc tctgtttgtt
     5521 agggaattga aactgtagaa tatcttggtg aattaaagtg acacgagtat tcagttttaa
     5581 tttttctgac gataagttga atagatgact gtctaattca atagacgtta cctgtttact
     5641 tattttagcc agtttcgtcg ttaaatgccc tttacctgtt ccaatttcgt aaacggtatc
     5701 ggtttctttt aaattcaatt gttttattat ttggttgagt actttttcac tcgttaaaaa
     5761 gttttgagaa tattttatat ttttgttcat gtaatcactc cttcttaatt acaaattttt
     5821 agcatctaat ttaacttcaa ttcctattat acaaaatttt aagatactgc actatcaaca
     5881 cactcttaag tttgcttcta agtcttattt ccataacttc ttttacgttt ccgccattct
     5941 ttgctgtttc gatttttatg atatggtgca agtcagcacg aacacgaacc gtcttatctc
     6001 ccattatatc tttttttgca ctgattggtg tatcatttcg tttttctttt gcgcttcttg
     6061 ataaaaggga tagtaattca ttcctggttg caaattttga aaaccgctac ggatcacata
     6121 atttccctaa aaatgataaa acaagcgttt tgaaagcgct tgtttttttg cggccgcaac
     6181 cgctctagat ttcagtgcaa tttatctctt caaatgtagc acctgaagtc agcccaggag
     6241 gcgtggaaaa agccgggcat tgcccggctt tctttgtgag tcgtcctgaa cgcctccctg
     6301 atcgaggtcg agggggcatc gccttaggcc ggccgggctt gtctgcaggt tttgggacca
     6361 ttcaaaacag catagctcta aaactgagac ctcagtcggt ctcagctagc actgtaccta
     6421 ggactgagct agccgtcaag gcgcgccatg actaacgttt tcattgtccc aagatggcag
     6481 cgcctaaatg tagaatgata aaaggattaa gagattaatt tccctaaaaa tgataaaaca
     6541 agcgttttga aagcgcttgt ttttttggtt tgcagtcaga gtagaataga agtatcaaaa
     6601 aaagcaccga ctcggtgcca ctttttcaag ttgataacgg actagcctta ttttaacttg
     6661 ctatgctgtt ttgaatggtt ccaacaagat tattttataa cttttataac aaataatcaa
     6721 ggagaaattc aaagaaattt atcagccggt cagtcacctc ctagctgact caaatcaatg
     6781 cgtgtttcat aaagaccagt gatggattga tggataagag tggcatctaa aacttctttt
     6841 gtagacgtat atcgtttacg atcaattgtt gtatcaaaat atttaaaagc agcgggagct
     6901 ccaagattcg tcaacgtaaa taaatgaata atattttctg cttgttcacg tattggtttg
     6961 tctctatgtt tgttatatgc actaagaact ttatctaaat tggcatctgc taaaataaca
     7021 cgcttagaaa attcactgat ttgctcaata atctcatcta aataatgctt atgctgctcc
     7081 acaaacaatt gtttttgttc gttatcttct ggactaccct tcaacttttc ataatgacta
     7141 gctaaatata aaaaattcac atatttgctt ggcagagcca gctcatttcc tttttgtaat
     7201 tctccggcac tagccagcat ccgtttacga ccgttttcta actcaaaaag actatattta
     7261 ggtagtttaa tgattaagtc ttttttaact tccttatatc ctttagcttc taaaaagtca
     7321 atcggatttt tttcaaagga acttctttcc ataattgtga tccctagtaa ctctttaacg
     7381 gattttaact tcttcgattt ccctttttcc accttagcaa ccactaggac tgaataagct
     7441 accgttggac tatcaaaacc accatatttt tttggatccc agtctttttt acgagcaata
     7501 agcttgtccg aatttctttt tggtaaaatt gactccttgg agaatccgcc tgtctgtact
     7561 tctgttttct tgacaatatt gacttggggc atggacaata ctttgcgcac tgtggcaaaa
     7621 tctcgccctt tatcccagac aatttctcca gtttccccat tagtttcgat tagagggcgt
     7681 ttgcgaatct ctccatttgc aagtgtaatt tctgttttga agaagttcat gatattagag
     7741 taaaagaaat attttgcggt tgctttgcct atttcttgct cagacttagc aatcatttta
     7801 cgaacatcat aaactttata atcaccatag acaaactccg attcaagttt tggatatttc
     7861 ttaatcaaag cagttccaac gacggcattt agatacgcat catgggcatg atggtaattg
     7921 ttaatctcac gtactttata gaattggaaa tcttttcgga agtcagaaac taatttagat
     7981 tttaaggtaa tcactttaac ctctcgaata agtttatcat tttcatcgta tttagtattc
     8041 atgcgactat ccaaaatttg tgccacatgc ttagtgattt ggcgagtttc aaccaattgg
     8101 cgtttgataa aaccagcttt atcaagttca ctcaaacctc cacgttcagc tttcgttaaa
     8161 ttatcaaact tacgttgagt gattaacttg gcgtttagaa gttgtctcca atagtttttc
     8221 atctttttga ctacttcttc acttggaacg ttatccgatt taccacgatt tttatcagaa
     8281 cgcgttaaga ccttattgtc tattgaatcg tctttaagga aactttgtgg aacaatgtga
     8341 tcgacatcat aatcacttaa acgattaata tctaattctt ggtccacata catgtctctt
     8401 ccattttgga gataatagag atagagcttt tcattttgca attgagtatt ttcaacagga
     8461 tgctctttaa gaatctgact tcctaattct ttgatacctt cttcgattcg tttcatacgc
     8521 tctcgcgaat ttttctggcc cttttgagtt gtctgatttt cacgtgccat ttcaataacg
     8581 atattttctg gcttatgccg ccccattact ttgaccaatt catcaacaac ttttacagtc
     8641 tgtaaaatac cttttttaat agcagggcta ccagctaaat ttgcaatatg ttcatgtaaa
     8701 ctatcgcctt gtccagacac ttgtgctttt tgaatgtctt ctttaaatgt caaactatca
     8761 tcatggatca gctgcataaa attgcgattg gcaaaaccat ctgatttcaa aaaatctaat
     8821 attgttttgc cagattgctt atccctaata ccattaatca attttcgaga caaacgtccc
     8881 caaccagtat aacggcgacg tttaagctgt ttcatcacct tatcatcaaa gaggtgagca
     8941 tatgttttaa gtctttcctc aatcatctcc ctatcttcaa ataaggtcaa tgttaaaaca
     9001 atatcctcta agatatcttc attttcttca ttatccaaaa aatctttatc tttaataatt
     9061 tttagcaaat catggtaggt acctaatgaa gcattaaatc tatcttcaac tcctgaaatt
     9121 tcaacactat caaaacattc tatttttttg aaataatctt cttttaattg cttaacggtt
     9181 acttttcgat ttgttttgaa gagtaaatca acaatggctt tcttctgttc acctgaaaga
     9241 aatgctggtt ttcgcattcc ttcagtaaca tatttgacct ttgtcaattc gttataaacc
     9301 gtaaaatact cataaagcaa actatgtttt ggtagtactt tttcatttgg aagattttta
     9361 tcaaagtttg tcatgcgttc aataaatgat tgagctgaag cacctttatc gacaacttct
     9421 tcaaaattcc atggggtaat tgtttcttca gacttccgag tcatccatgc aaaacgacta
     9481 ttgccacgcg ccaatggacc aacataataa ggaattcgaa aagtcaagat tttttcaatc
     9541 ttctcacgat tgtcttttaa aaatggataa aagtcttctt gtcttctcaa aatagcatgc
     9601 agctcaccca agtgaatttg atggggaata gagccgttgt caaaggtccg ttgcttgcgc
     9661 agcaaatctt cacgatttag tttcaccaat aattcctcag taccatccat tttttctaaa
     9721 attggtttga taaatttata aaattcttct tggctagctc ccccatcaat ataacctgca
     9781 tatccgtttt ttgattgatc aaaaaagatt tctttatact tttctggaag ttgttgtcga
     9841 actaaagctt ttaaaagagt caagtcttga tgatgttcat cgtagcgttt aatcattgaa
     9901 gctgataggg gagccttagt tatttcagta tttactctta ggatatctga aagtaaaata
     9961 gcatctgata aattcttagc tgccaaaaac aaatcagcat attgatctcc aatttgcgcc
    10021 aataaattat ctaaatcatc atcgtaagta tcttttgaaa gctgtaattt agcatcttct
    10081 gccaaatcaa aatttgattt aaaattaggg gtcaaaccca atgacaaagc aatgagattc
    10141 ccaaataagc catttttctt ctcaccgggg agctgagcaa tgagattttc taatcgtctt
    10201 gatttactca atcgtgcaga aagaatcgct ttagcatcta ctccacttgc gttaataggg
    10261 ttttcttcaa ataattgatt gtaggtttgt accaactgga taaatagttt gtccacatca
    10321 ctattatcag gatttaaatc tccctcaatc aaaaaatgac cacgaaactt aatcatatgc
    10381 gctaaggcca aatagattaa gcgcaaatcc gctttatcag tagaatctac caattttttt
    10441 cgcagatgat agatagttgg atatttctca tgataagcaa cttcatctac tatatttcca
    10501 aaaataggat gacgttcatg cttcttgtct tcttccacca aaaaagactc ttcaagtcga
    10561 tgaaagaaac tatcatctac tttcgccatc tcatttgaaa aaatctcctg tagataacaa
    10621 atacgattct tccgacgtgt ataccttcta cgagctgtcc gtttgagtcg agtcgcttcc
    10681 gctgtctctc cactgtcaaa taaaagagcc cctataagat tttttttgat actgtggcgg
    10741 tctgtatttc ccagaacctt gaacttttta gacggaacct tatattcatc agtgatcacc
    10801 gcccatccga cgctatttgt gccgatatct aagcctattg agtatttctt atccattttt
    10861 gcctcctcac ttgttttaaa agtatagtta tctgggaata tcccttgtca tatattgtaa
    10921 cataattcac acgttatgtt gcatttaatc ggctttcttg ctttttgttt gaaccgtctg
    10981 tgaaacgctt atcgttactc tgaagcaact attccgtttt acgtttgtta catccccgac
    11041 tgttatgtca tgcaatgttg tgtagactta tatatataaa caacataagc agaccaacga
    11101 ggaggaggtt acgtttgcta gcagagtttg tagaaacgca aaaaggccat ccgtcaggat
    11161 ggccttctgc ttaatttgat gcctggcagt ttatggcggg cgtcctgccc gccaccctcc
    11221 gggccgttgc ttcccttaat taaataaaac gaaaggctca gtcgaaagac tgggcctttc
    11281 gttttatctg ttgtttgtcg gtgaacgctc tcctgagtag gac
//
