# Supplementary material for: Heterologous Cas9 and non-homologous end joining as a Potentially Organism-Agnostic Knockout (POAK) system in bacteria
Source: bioRxiv preprint, doi:10.1101/601971, version 2 (2021-10-06)
Supplement: Plasmid Sequences [file 601971_file03.zip › SuppFileA1/IP_289.gb]

LOCUS       IP_289                 15352 bp ds-DNA     circular     05-JAN-2019
DEFINITION  gpPOAKgalKw8.
ACCESSION   urn.local...2i-9z01nbg
KEYWORDS    .
SOURCE      
  ORGANISM  .
FEATURES             Location/Qualifiers
     misc_feature    complement(1..80)
                     /ApEinfo_revcolor="#b4abac"
                     /ApEinfo_fwdcolor="#b4abac"
                     /label="Backbone"
     misc_feature    complement(28..33)
                     /ApEinfo_revcolor="#ff9ccd"
                     /ApEinfo_fwdcolor="#ff9ccd"
                     /label="-35"
     terminator      complement(37..80)
                     /ApEinfo_revcolor="#84b0dc"
                     /ApEinfo_fwdcolor="#84b0dc"
                     /label="rrnB_T1_terminator"
     misc_feature    complement(81..88)
                     /ApEinfo_revcolor="#7ea7d8"
                     /ApEinfo_fwdcolor="#7ea7d8"
                     /label="PacI"
     misc_feature    complement(129..1085)
                     /ApEinfo_revcolor="#85dae9"
                     /ApEinfo_fwdcolor="#85dae9"
                     /label="Ku_MYCS2_pcc7002 optimized"
     misc_feature    complement(342..347)
                     /Recognition_pattern="GAAGAC(2/6)"
                     /annotation_group="GAAGAC"
                     /label="BbsI"
                     /note="Geneious type: restriction site"
     misc_feature    847..852
                     /Recognition_pattern="GCGATG(10/14)"
                     /annotation_group="GCGATG"
                     /label="BtgZI"
                     /note="Geneious type: restriction site"
     misc_feature    complement(1008..1013)
                     /Recognition_pattern="GAAGAC(2/6)"
                     /annotation_group="GAAGAC"
                     /label="BbsI"
                     /note="Geneious type: restriction site"
     misc_feature    complement(1086..1100)
                     /ApEinfo_revcolor="#ff0087"
                     /ApEinfo_fwdcolor="#ff0087"
                     /label="RBS"
     misc_feature    complement(1107..3395)
                     /ApEinfo_revcolor="#b1ff67"
                     /ApEinfo_fwdcolor="#b1ff67"
                     /label="LigD_MYCS2"
     misc_feature    complement(1589..1594)
                     /Recognition_pattern="GCGATG(10/14)"
                     /annotation_group="GCGATG"
                     /label="BtgZI"
                     /note="Geneious type: restriction site"
     misc_feature    complement(2303..2305)
                     /ApEinfo_revcolor="#d6b295"
                     /ApEinfo_fwdcolor="#d6b295"
                     /label="BsmBI site"
     misc_feature    complement(2327..2332)
                     /Recognition_pattern="ACCTGC(4/8)"
                     /annotation_group="ACCTGC"
                     /label="BspMI, BfuAI"
                     /note="Geneious type: restriction site"
     misc_feature    complement(2386..2397)
                     /ApEinfo_revcolor="#faac61"
                     /ApEinfo_fwdcolor="#faac61"
                     /label="BsmBI Site"
     misc_feature    complement(2692..2697)
                     /Recognition_pattern="GAAGAC(2/6)"
                     /annotation_group="GAAGAC"
                     /label="BbsI"
                     /note="Geneious type: restriction site"
     misc_feature    3264..3270
                     /Recognition_pattern="CACCTGC(4/8)"
                     /annotation_group="CACCTGC"
                     /label="AarI"
                     /note="Geneious type: restriction site"
     misc_feature    3265..3270
                     /Recognition_pattern="ACCTGC(4/8)"
                     /annotation_group="ACCTGC"
                     /label="BspMI, BfuAI"
                     /note="Geneious type: restriction site"
     misc_feature    complement(3396..3410)
                     /ApEinfo_revcolor="#ff0087"
                     /ApEinfo_fwdcolor="#ff0087"
                     /label="RBS"
     misc_feature    complement(3413..3490)
                     /ApEinfo_revcolor="#ffef86"
                     /ApEinfo_fwdcolor="#ffef86"
                     /label="tetA promoter element"
     misc_feature    3420..3426
                     /ApEinfo_revcolor="#b1ff67"
                     /ApEinfo_fwdcolor="#b1ff67"
                     /label="-35 Pr1"
     misc_feature    complement(3421..3441)
                     /ApEinfo_revcolor="#d6b295"
                     /ApEinfo_fwdcolor="#d6b295"
                     /label="O2"
     misc_feature    3439
                     /ApEinfo_revcolor="#d6b295"
                     /ApEinfo_fwdcolor="#d6b295"
                     /label="tetA tss"
     misc_feature    3441..3446
                     /ApEinfo_revcolor="#84b0dc"
                     /ApEinfo_fwdcolor="#84b0dc"
                     /label="-35 Pr2"
     misc_feature    3444..3449
                     /ApEinfo_revcolor="#85dae9"
                     /ApEinfo_fwdcolor="#85dae9"
                     /label="-10 Pr1"
     misc_feature    complement(3445..3450)
                     /ApEinfo_revcolor="#ffef86"
                     /ApEinfo_fwdcolor="#ffef86"
                     /label="-10 Pa"
     misc_feature    complement(3451..3469)
                     /ApEinfo_revcolor="#f8d3a9"
                     /ApEinfo_fwdcolor="#f8d3a9"
                     /label="O1"
     misc_feature    3464..3469
                     /ApEinfo_revcolor="#d59687"
                     /ApEinfo_fwdcolor="#d59687"
                     /label="-10 Pr2"
     misc_feature    complement(3468..3474)
                     /ApEinfo_revcolor="#85dae9"
                     /ApEinfo_fwdcolor="#85dae9"
                     /label="-35 Pa"
     misc_feature    3476
                     /ApEinfo_revcolor="#9eafd2"
                     /ApEinfo_fwdcolor="#9eafd2"
                     /label="tetR TSS"
     gene            3491..4117
                     /ApEinfo_revcolor="#ffef86"
                     /ApEinfo_fwdcolor="#ffef86"
                     /label="tetR"
     misc_feature    complement(3770..3775)
                     /Recognition_pattern="GCGATG(10/14)"
                     /annotation_group="GCGATG"
                     /label="BtgZI"
                     /note="Geneious type: restriction site"
     misc_feature    3774..3779
                     /Recognition_pattern="GCGATG(10/14)"
                     /annotation_group="GCGATG"
                     /label="BtgZI"
                     /note="Geneious type: restriction site"
     PCR_primer      3907..3931
                     /ApEinfo_revcolor="#85dae9"
                     /ApEinfo_fwdcolor="#85dae9"
                     /label="GCATTTTACTTTAGGTTGCGTATTG"
     source          4118..4684
                     /ApEinfo_revcolor="#b1ff67"
                     /ApEinfo_fwdcolor="#b1ff67"
     terminator      4138..4225
                     /ApEinfo_revcolor="#9eafd2"
                     /ApEinfo_fwdcolor="#9eafd2"
                     /label="rrnBT2 term"
     primer_bind     complement(4213..4235)
                     /Pair_Dimer_Tm="None"
                     /Product_Size=11075
                     /Mismatches=0
                     /Extension="CACCACAGCTCTTCG"
                     /created_by="primer3"
                     /annotation_group="1010511167457982922975-f841-4646-8186-d
                     5585775c092"
                     /%GC="47.8"
                     /Tm="63.0"
                     /Hairpin_Tm="45.3"
                     /Self_Dimer_Tm="17.6"
                     /Sequence="GCTAGCAGAGTTTGTAGAAACGC"
                     /label="IP_P_625"
     Junction        4234
                     /Reads_using=2
                     /Reads_supporting_discovery=2
                     /Junction_Type="Rearrangement (inversion)"
                     /Rearrangement_Distance=250
                     /Junction_Source="11118-"
                     /Junction_Destination="10868+"
                     /ID="junction 2"
                     /label="junction 2"
     Junction        4235
                     /Reads_using=2
                     /Reads_supporting_discovery=2
                     /Junction_Type="Rearrangement (inversion)"
                     /Rearrangement_Distance=250
                     /Junction_Source="11117+"
                     /Junction_Destination="10867-"
                     /ID="junction 1"
                     /label="junction 1"
     misc_feature    <4236..>4483
                     /Source="referenceToDocument: urn:local:.:1a-71ucs8c"
                     /label="enolase promoter (concatenated sequence 2)
                     (reversed)"
                     /note="Geneious type: Concatenated sequence"
     misc_feature    4236..4255
                     /created_by="primer3"
                     /%GC="50.0"
                     /Tm="58.4"
                     /Hairpin_Tm="None"
                     /Self_Dimer_Tm="None"
                     /Pair_Dimer_Tm="None"
                     /Sequence="AAACGTAACCTCCTCCTCGT"
                     /Product_Size=248
                     /annotation_group="1703314583716186a65d069-180f-49c5-8f08-
                     0d69dcbbd9f7enolase promoter (reversed)"
                     /Extension="CACCACAGCTCTTCGAGC"
                     /label="248 R"
                     /note="Geneious type: primer_bind_reverse"
     misc_feature    4236..4255
                     /Pair_Dimer_Tm="None"
                     /Product_Size=248
                     /Mismatches=0
                     /Extension="CACCACAGCTCTTCGAGC"
                     /created_by="primer3"
                     /annotation_group="2905217782194766de3379f-ad61-474f-9de7-
                     afc437461551"
                     /%GC="50.0"
                     /Tm="61.7"
                     /Hairpin_Tm="None"
                     /Self_Dimer_Tm="None"
                     /Sequence="AAACGTAACCTCCTCCTCGT"
                     /label="IP_P_622"
                     /note="Geneious type: primer_bind_reverse"
     source          <4236..>4483
                     /organism="Weissella confusa"
                     /mol_type="genomic DNA"
                     /strain="DSM 20196"
                     /isolation_source="fermented sausages"
                     /culture_collection="DSM:20196"
                     /db_xref="taxon:1583"
                     /collection_date=1969
     motif1          complement(4306..4334)
                     /Mismatches=4
                     /%_Identity="86.20689655172414"
                     /Motif="TTGACAN(17)TATAAT"
                     /annotation_group="Sig70: 139,781 <- 139,809"
                     /label="Sig70"
     motif1          4410..4438
                     /Mismatches=4
                     /%_Identity="86.20689655172414"
                     /Motif="TTGACAN(17)TATAAT"
                     /annotation_group="Sig70: 139,885 -> 139,913"
                     /label="Sig70"
     motif1          complement(4436..4464)
                     /Mismatches=4
                     /%_Identity="86.20689655172414"
                     /Motif="TTGACAN(17)TATAAT"
                     /annotation_group="Sig70: 139,911 <- 139,939"
                     /label="Sig70"
     primer_bind     complement(4455..4483)
                     /created_by="primer3"
                     /%GC="27.6"
                     /Tm="57.4"
                     /Hairpin_Tm="36.1"
                     /Self_Dimer_Tm="None"
                     /Pair_Dimer_Tm="None"
                     /Sequence="ACTTGTTTTAAAAGTATAGTTATCTGGGA"
                     /Product_Size=248
                     /annotation_group="170331402072391a6c83395-d92a-4cd7-9000-
                     e09b7d394042enolase promoter (reversed)"
                     /Extension="CACCACAGCTCTTCGCTC"
                     /label="1 F"
     misc_feature    4484..4505
                     /Pair_Dimer_Tm="None"
                     /Product_Size=11075
                     /Mismatches=0
                     /Extension="CACCACAGCTCTTCG"
                     /created_by="primer3"
                     /annotation_group="10105061849288564c171b-88c3-4f99-ac0a-8
                     324cfc5e03b"
                     /%GC="40.9"
                     /Tm="59.1"
                     /Hairpin_Tm="None"
                     /Self_Dimer_Tm="None"
                     /Sequence="GAGGAGGCAAAAATGGATAAGA"
                     /label="IP_P_624"
                     /note="Geneious type: primer_bind_reverse"
     Junction        4484
                     /Reads_using=2
                     /Reads_supporting_discovery=2
                     /Junction_Type="Rearrangement (inversion)"
                     /Rearrangement_Distance=250
                     /Junction_Source="10868-"
                     /Junction_Destination="11118+"
                     /ID="junction 2"
                     /label="junction 2"
     Junction        4485
                     /Reads_using=2
                     /Reads_supporting_discovery=2
                     /Junction_Type="Rearrangement (inversion)"
                     /Rearrangement_Distance=250
                     /Junction_Source="10867+"
                     /Junction_Destination="11117-"
                     /ID="junction 1"
                     /label="junction 1"
     CDS             4496..4684
                     /ApEinfo_revcolor="#ff9ccd"
                     /ApEinfo_fwdcolor="#ff9ccd"
                     /label="cas9"
     CDS             4685..8602
                     /ApEinfo_revcolor="#ff9ccd"
                     /ApEinfo_fwdcolor="#ff9ccd"
                     /label="cas9"
     source          4685..9026
                     /ApEinfo_revcolor="#b1ff67"
                     /ApEinfo_fwdcolor="#b1ff67"
     misc_feature    4820..4825
                     /Recognition_pattern="GAAGAC(2/6)"
                     /annotation_group="GAAGAC"
                     /label="BbsI"
                     /note="Geneious type: restriction site"
     misc_feature    complement(5573..5578)
                     /Recognition_pattern="ACCTGC(4/8)"
                     /annotation_group="ACCTGC"
                     /label="BspMI, BfuAI"
                     /note="Geneious type: restriction site"
     misc_feature    5766..5771
                     /Recognition_pattern="GAAGAC(2/6)"
                     /annotation_group="GAAGAC"
                     /label="BbsI"
                     /note="Geneious type: restriction site"
     misc_feature    5774..5779
                     /Recognition_pattern="GAAGAC(2/6)"
                     /annotation_group="GAAGAC"
                     /label="BbsI"
                     /note="Geneious type: restriction site"
     misc_feature    6611..6616
                     /Recognition_pattern="GAAGAC(2/6)"
                     /annotation_group="GAAGAC"
                     /label="BbsI"
                     /note="Geneious type: restriction site"
     misc_feature    8527..8551
                     /label="/ApEinfo_revcolor=#84b0dc
                     /ApEinfo_fwdcolor=#84b0dc"
     promoter        8607..8660
                     /ApEinfo_revcolor="#b4abac"
                     /ApEinfo_fwdcolor="#b4abac"
                     /label="tracrRNA promoter"
     precursor_RNA   8667..8755
                     /ApEinfo_revcolor="#75c6a9"
                     /ApEinfo_fwdcolor="#75c6a9"
                     /label="tracrRNA precursor"
     terminator      8734..8755
                     /ApEinfo_revcolor="#b4abac"
                     /ApEinfo_fwdcolor="#b4abac"
                     /label="tracrRNA terminator"
     terminator      complement(8786..8827)
                     /ApEinfo_revcolor="#9eafd2"
                     /ApEinfo_fwdcolor="#9eafd2"
     promoter        8884..8948
                     /ApEinfo_revcolor="#b4abac"
                     /ApEinfo_fwdcolor="#b4abac"
                     /label="J23100 promoter"
     misc_RNA        complement(<8949..>8968)
                     /created_by="isaacnplant"
                     /Color="#33ffff"
                     /modified_by="isaacnplant"
                     /label="IP_P_991"
     misc_RNA        <8949..8968
                     /created_by="isaacnplant"
                     /Color="#0077ee"
                     /modified_by="isaacnplant"
                     /label="IP_P_990"
     misc_RNA        8949..8968
                     /created_by="isaacnplant"
                     /label="wc_galk8"
     misc_feature    8950..8968
                     /Original_Bases="AGACCGACTGAGGTCTCA"
                     /label="AGACCGACTGAGGTCTCA"
                     /note="Geneious type: Editing History Replacement"
     misc_feature    8969..9004
                     /ApEinfo_revcolor="#c6c9d1"
                     /ApEinfo_fwdcolor="#c6c9d1"
                     /label="repeat"
     misc_feature    9003..9008
                     /Recognition_pattern="ACCTGC(4/8)"
                     /annotation_group="ACCTGC"
                     /label="BspMI, BfuAI"
                     /note="Geneious type: restriction site"
     misc_feature    9031..9036
                     /Recognition_pattern="GCGATG(10/14)"
                     /annotation_group="GCGATG"
                     /label="BtgZI"
                     /note="Geneious type: restriction site"
     misc_feature    complement(9176..9183)
                     /ApEinfo_revcolor="#7ea7d8"
                     /ApEinfo_fwdcolor="#7ea7d8"
                     /label="NotI"
     misc_feature    9184..9233
                     /ApEinfo_revcolor="#b1ff67"
                     /ApEinfo_fwdcolor="#b1ff67"
                     /label="Homologous Recombination Cas9"
     misc_feature    9184..9233
                     /ApEinfo_revcolor="#b7e6d7"
                     /ApEinfo_fwdcolor="#b7e6d7"
                     /label="MCS"
     misc_feature    9184..9233
                     /ApEinfo_revcolor="#75c6a9"
                     /ApEinfo_fwdcolor="#75c6a9"
                     /label="MCS"
     misc_feature    9184..9225
                     /ApEinfo_revcolor="#85dae9"
                     /ApEinfo_fwdcolor="#85dae9"
                     /label="terminator"
     source          9234..15293
                     /ApEinfo_revcolor="#85dae9"
                     /ApEinfo_fwdcolor="#85dae9"
     Junction        9302^9303
                     /Reads_using=3
                     /Reads_supporting_discovery=3
                     /Junction_Type="Insertion"
                     /Insertion_Size=3
                     /Insertion="ACA"
                     /ID="junction 1"
                     /label="ACA"
     CDS             9563..10300
                     /ApEinfo_revcolor="#b1ff67"
                     /ApEinfo_fwdcolor="#b1ff67"
                     /label="ErR frame 2"
     CDS             10421..10891
                     /ApEinfo_revcolor="#d59687"
                     /ApEinfo_fwdcolor="#d59687"
                     /label="Rep1"
     misc_feature    complement(10537..10542)
                     /Recognition_pattern="CGTCTC(1/5)"
                     /annotation_group="CGTCTC"
                     /label="BsmBI"
                     /note="Geneious type: restriction site"
     misc_feature    11394..11399
                     /Recognition_pattern="GAAGAC(2/6)"
                     /annotation_group="GAAGAC"
                     /label="BbsI"
                     /note="Geneious type: restriction site"
     CDS             11884..13374
                     /ApEinfo_revcolor="#b7e6d7"
                     /ApEinfo_fwdcolor="#b7e6d7"
                     /label="Rep2"
     misc_feature    13031..13036
                     /Recognition_pattern="GCGATG(10/14)"
                     /annotation_group="GCGATG"
                     /label="BtgZI"
                     /note="Geneious type: restriction site"
     gene            complement(13868..14083)
                     /ApEinfo_revcolor="#9eafd2"
                     /ApEinfo_fwdcolor="#9eafd2"
                     /label="CAT/CamR (659 - 444)"
     misc_feature    14188..14193
                     /Recognition_pattern="CGTCTC(1/5)"
                     /annotation_group="CGTCTC"
                     /label="BsmBI"
                     /note="Geneious type: restriction site"
     rep_origin      14445..15284
                     /ApEinfo_revcolor="#c6c9d1"
                     /ApEinfo_fwdcolor="#c6c9d1"
                     /label="p15A_origin"
     source          15294..15352
                     /ApEinfo_revcolor="#85dae9"
                     /ApEinfo_fwdcolor="#85dae9"
ORIGIN      
        1 gtcctactca ggagagcgtt caccgacaaa caacagataa aacgaaaggc ccagtctttc
       61 gactgagcct ttcgttttat ttaattaagt ttaaacacca tgcatcacga agcgggtcac
      121 tacttggttc acgatttctt cgcagcagcc tttttagcgg gcgctttctt tgcggtagac
      181 ttcttagccg ctgctttctt cgccggtgcc tttttggctg gtttactgtc cgatttgctt
      241 tccttagaat cagactcact gtcggaatca tccttcgaat cacttttacc tcccttccgt
      301 gctttgacgg aggcttccaa ctttgccagc aagtcggaca cgtcttccgt tccttcgtct
      361 aactcagctg gttgctcctc aacgctaaaa gcctctcctc cctcgagttt tgcttgtacc
      421 agctcccgta actgttcttg gtagtcgtca tggtacagat cgggtttgaa atcatcggtc
      481 atcgattcga cgacttggcc tgccatcttt aactcagcag gcttgatctg cacttcttta
      541 tccaggattg ggaagtcggg gtcccgaatt tcgtctggcc acagcagtgt gtgaatcatc
      601 atgacatccc gcttgctgaa gtcttttacc cgcagggctg cgagccggct tttgttccgc
      661 agggaaaagt gaacaatcgc aatccgatct gtctctgcca aggttttcgc gaggagaaca
      721 taagatttcg aggacttgga atccggttcc aggaagtacg acttatcgta cattaaagga
      781 tcgagttgtt ctgctggaat aaattcaaca acttcgatct cgcgactacg ctcctccggg
      841 agcgtcgcga tgtcctcatc ggtgatgact accatttgtc catcgtccga ttcgaaggct
      901 ttattgatgt cacgatattc gaccacctct ccgcaaactt cgcacacccg tttataccgg
      961 atccgtccat tatccttcgc atgtacttga tggaatttaa tgtcatggtc ttcggttgcg
     1021 gaataaacct tgaccggaac gtttacgagt ccgaatgcaa tgctcccttt ccagatactg
     1081 cgcatttttt tttcctcctt gtgtgattat tcccagacga cttcatcggg ggtcttatca
     1141 gggcgcaagc cgcgccaact gggctggcgc aagcggccat cactggtgcg ttcgctatag
     1201 cggacttcgc cgaccaattc cgggcggaca aaggtgacgc cgcgggcatc aaccttgggc
     1261 aggggggcgt taaacgggct ttcatcggta tgcagcggtt tcagcatatc tttcagcttg
     1321 ctcaattcct tttcggtaaa gccggtgcca acgcggccca caaactgcaa gccttcgggg
     1381 cctgggatac ccaagaccaa ggcaccgata ccactgctgc gccccccttc gccctggcgc
     1441 cacccaccga tcacaacttc ttgagtattc cagatcttat ccttgatcca gctgctgctg
     1501 cggcgaccgg gctgatacgt ggaatcccat tttttggcga cgacaccttc aaagcgcttc
     1561 ttccgaacat gttccatggc ttctgggcca tcgcccggca gttgatccgg aacgatcagg
     1621 cctccgccat cggccagcgc ttccaagatt tttcgtcgat ctgaatactt ggcccgcagc
     1681 agtgagcggc catccagcca caggatatca aacgcccaaa attccacccg cgtactccgc
     1741 gcgcgattct gcatctgccc aaagctcggc acaccggatt catccagcgc aaccgcctcg
     1801 ccatcgagga ccacatggtg ctcagcgaga tcggcagcga gagccttgaa ctgaggatat
     1861 tcccccgtga cttcgcggcc ggtccgcgag cggatctgga gttgcccatg atcagcatca
     1921 ataatgactc ggtacccatc ccatttaccc tcgaacgccc attgtttagc tttgtatttg
     1981 gccacggaac cctcagtggc gagcatcggg gcgaaatctt ccggccgagc gttcttttgg
     2041 tccttcatgc ggtgcgccag ccaattttta cccttagttt gaatgagagc gtaacgaccg
     2101 tccaccttct cgccatgcaa ggtcacaatg atttcgccgt gcgagtcatc tgggttatcc
     2161 agttcttccg gcacccggaa tttctcagtt tcgtaagaac cactgtccca aataaccatg
     2221 tctccggcgc catactcgcc tttggggatc gagccatgaa atgctaaata ctcgatgggg
     2281 tgatcttcgg tgtgcaccgc gagtcggttt tcggcagtgg tttcgggcag gttcttaggg
     2341 accgcgaaag acacgagcac accgtcgcgt tccaggcgga gatcgtagtg gagtcgacgt
     2401 gcatggtgtt cttgaatgac gaatttgtcg ttatttccgg ttttagggat ctccttagga
     2461 acgggctctg gggtcttgga agcgtcacgc atagaacggt aagtagtcag tttgtccgca
     2521 ataggtgcgt ccgcatcaag cggggccaag aggtcaccat actcatctaa ccggtccaaa
     2581 acctcgtcaa agcgcagatg acgaagttcg gggtctgcaa tttcatccca ggttcgggga
     2641 gctgccaccg tcgggtggtc gcggcctcga agggagtaag gcgcaatcgt cgtcttcgct
     2701 gcattgttct gactccagtc gaggaacacc tttccggcac gcagtgattt cgtcatggtt
     2761 gcagtaacca gttttggcat tgcctgttct aactgttgag caacccgccg tgccagcacc
     2821 gaggcgccgc ggctgctgat cggctcagcc aacggtacgt ataggtggag ccctttcgag
     2881 cccgacgtta gcgggtatgt ttctaaatcg agatcggtca taagcgcgcg gacttcgtga
     2941 gctatctcgc atagttgcgt catcgttacc ccctcacctg gatctaggtc gaacacaatc
     3001 cgggtagctg gtccctgatc gccatcctcg aagcgccatt gcggtacatg tacctcaagc
     3061 gaggcttgtt gtgccaccca ggctaacccc tccctcgtat tgataatggg gtacgttgtt
     3121 gtgccagatt tatgtgtaat actcccccgt tccaaccaac ttggtgccga tgaagccagt
     3181 tgtttctcaa agaacgcctc ctccgcgact ccatttggcc aacgttttcg tgtaacggga
     3241 cgtccggcaa tatgaggcac catcacctgc gcaatgctca aatagtaatc aaaaacctcg
     3301 gccttagtcg ttcctgtagc aggatatagg actttgtcgg ggttggttag tcggacgcgc
     3361 tcgtatcgct ccatacccca ggggtgtcta gccatttttt tttcctcctt gattcacttt
     3421 tctctatcac tgatagggag tggtaaaata actctatcaa tgatagagtg tcaacaaaaa
     3481 ttaggaatta atgatgtcta gattagataa aagtaaagtg attaacagcg cattagagct
     3541 gcttaatgag gtcggaatcg aaggtttaac aacccgtaaa ctcgcccaga agctaggtgt
     3601 agagcagcct acattgtatt ggcatgtaaa aaataagcgg gctttgctcg acgccttagc
     3661 cattgagatg ttagataggc accatactca cttttgccct ttagaagggg aaagctggca
     3721 agatttttta cgtaataacg ctaaaagttt tagatgtgct ttactaagtc atcgcgatgg
     3781 agcaaaagta catttaggta cacggcctac agaaaaacag tatgaaactc tcgaaaatca
     3841 attagccttt ttatgccaac aaggtttttc actagagaat gcattatatg cactcagcgc
     3901 tgtggggcat tttactttag gttgcgtatt ggaagatcaa gagcatcaag tcgctaaaga
     3961 agaaagggaa acacctacta ctgatagtat gccgccatta ttacgacaag ctatcgaatt
     4021 atttgatcac caaggtgcag agccagcctt cttattcggc cttgaattga tcatatgcgg
     4081 attagaaaaa caacttaaat gtgaaagtgg gtcttaagga agcaacggcc cggagggtgg
     4141 cgggcaggac gcccgccata aactgccagg catcaaatta agcagaaggc catcctgacg
     4201 gatggccttt ttgcgtttct acaaactctg ctagcaaacg taacctcctc ctcgttggtc
     4261 tgcttatgtt gtttatatat ataagtctac acaacattgc atgacataac agtcggggat
     4321 gtaacaaacg taaaacggaa tagttgcttc agagtaacga taagcgtttc acagacggtt
     4381 caaacaaaaa gcaagaaagc cgattaaatg caacataacg tgtgaattat gttacaatat
     4441 atgacaaggg atattcccag ataactatac ttttaaaaca agtgaggagg caaaaatgga
     4501 taagaaatac tcaataggct tagatatcgg cacaaatagc gtcggatggg cggtgatcac
     4561 tgatgaatat aaggttccgt ctaaaaagtt caaggttctg ggaaatacag accgccacag
     4621 tatcaaaaaa aatcttatag gggctctttt atttgacagt ggagagacag cggaagcgac
     4681 tcgactcaaa cggacagctc gtagaaggta tacacgtcgg aagaatcgta tttgttatct
     4741 acaggagatt ttttcaaatg agatggcgaa agtagatgat agtttctttc atcgacttga
     4801 agagtctttt ttggtggaag aagacaagaa gcatgaacgt catcctattt ttggaaatat
     4861 agtagatgaa gttgcttatc atgagaaata tccaactatc tatcatctgc gaaaaaaatt
     4921 ggtagattct actgataaag cggatttgcg cttaatctat ttggccttag cgcatatgat
     4981 taagtttcgt ggtcattttt tgattgaggg agatttaaat cctgataata gtgatgtgga
     5041 caaactattt atccagttgg tacaaaccta caatcaatta tttgaagaaa accctattaa
     5101 cgcaagtgga gtagatgcta aagcgattct ttctgcacga ttgagtaaat caagacgatt
     5161 agaaaatctc attgctcagc tccccggtga gaagaaaaat ggcttatttg ggaatctcat
     5221 tgctttgtca ttgggtttga cccctaattt taaatcaaat tttgatttgg cagaagatgc
     5281 taaattacag ctttcaaaag atacttacga tgatgattta gataatttat tggcgcaaat
     5341 tggagatcaa tatgctgatt tgtttttggc agctaagaat ttatcagatg ctattttact
     5401 ttcagatatc ctaagagtaa atactgaaat aactaaggct cccctatcag cttcaatgat
     5461 taaacgctac gatgaacatc atcaagactt gactctttta aaagctttag ttcgacaaca
     5521 acttccagaa aagtataaag aaatcttttt tgatcaatca aaaaacggat atgcaggtta
     5581 tattgatggg ggagctagcc aagaagaatt ttataaattt atcaaaccaa ttttagaaaa
     5641 aatggatggt actgaggaat tattggtgaa actaaatcgt gaagatttgc tgcgcaagca
     5701 acggaccttt gacaacggct ctattcccca tcaaattcac ttgggtgagc tgcatgctat
     5761 tttgagaaga caagaagact tttatccatt tttaaaagac aatcgtgaga agattgaaaa
     5821 aatcttgact tttcgaattc cttattatgt tggtccattg gcgcgtggca atagtcgttt
     5881 tgcatggatg actcggaagt ctgaagaaac aattacccca tggaattttg aagaagttgt
     5941 cgataaaggt gcttcagctc aatcatttat tgaacgcatg acaaactttg ataaaaatct
     6001 tccaaatgaa aaagtactac caaaacatag tttgctttat gagtatttta cggtttataa
     6061 cgaattgaca aaggtcaaat atgttactga aggaatgcga aaaccagcat ttctttcagg
     6121 tgaacagaag aaagccattg ttgatttact cttcaaaaca aatcgaaaag taaccgttaa
     6181 gcaattaaaa gaagattatt tcaaaaaaat agaatgtttt gatagtgttg aaatttcagg
     6241 agttgaagat agatttaatg cttcattagg tacctaccat gatttgctaa aaattattaa
     6301 agataaagat tttttggata atgaagaaaa tgaagatatc ttagaggata ttgttttaac
     6361 attgacctta tttgaagata gggagatgat tgaggaaaga cttaaaacat atgctcacct
     6421 ctttgatgat aaggtgatga aacagcttaa acgtcgccgt tatactggtt ggggacgttt
     6481 gtctcgaaaa ttgattaatg gtattaggga taagcaatct ggcaaaacaa tattagattt
     6541 tttgaaatca gatggttttg ccaatcgcaa ttttatgcag ctgatccatg atgatagttt
     6601 gacatttaaa gaagacattc aaaaagcaca agtgtctgga caaggcgata gtttacatga
     6661 acatattgca aatttagctg gtagccctgc tattaaaaaa ggtattttac agactgtaaa
     6721 agttgttgat gaattggtca aagtaatggg gcggcataag ccagaaaata tcgttattga
     6781 aatggcacgt gaaaatcaga caactcaaaa gggccagaaa aattcgcgag agcgtatgaa
     6841 acgaatcgaa gaaggtatca aagaattagg aagtcagatt cttaaagagc atcctgttga
     6901 aaatactcaa ttgcaaaatg aaaagctcta tctctattat ctccaaaatg gaagagacat
     6961 gtatgtggac caagaattag atattaatcg tttaagtgat tatgatgtcg atcacattgt
     7021 tccacaaagt ttccttaaag acgattcaat agacaataag gtcttaacgc gttctgataa
     7081 aaatcgtggt aaatcggata acgttccaag tgaagaagta gtcaaaaaga tgaaaaacta
     7141 ttggagacaa cttctaaacg ccaagttaat cactcaacgt aagtttgata atttaacgaa
     7201 agctgaacgt ggaggtttga gtgaacttga taaagctggt tttatcaaac gccaattggt
     7261 tgaaactcgc caaatcacta agcatgtggc acaaattttg gatagtcgca tgaatactaa
     7321 atacgatgaa aatgataaac ttattcgaga ggttaaagtg attaccttaa aatctaaatt
     7381 agtttctgac ttccgaaaag atttccaatt ctataaagta cgtgagatta acaattacca
     7441 tcatgcccat gatgcgtatc taaatgccgt cgttggaact gctttgatta agaaatatcc
     7501 aaaacttgaa tcggagtttg tctatggtga ttataaagtt tatgatgttc gtaaaatgat
     7561 tgctaagtct gagcaagaaa taggcaaagc aaccgcaaaa tatttctttt actctaatat
     7621 catgaacttc ttcaaaacag aaattacact tgcaaatgga gagattcgca aacgccctct
     7681 aatcgaaact aatggggaaa ctggagaaat tgtctgggat aaagggcgag attttgccac
     7741 agtgcgcaaa gtattgtcca tgccccaagt caatattgtc aagaaaacag aagtacagac
     7801 aggcggattc tccaaggagt caattttacc aaaaagaaat tcggacaagc ttattgctcg
     7861 taaaaaagac tgggatccaa aaaaatatgg tggttttgat agtccaacgg tagcttattc
     7921 agtcctagtg gttgctaagg tggaaaaagg gaaatcgaag aagttaaaat ccgttaaaga
     7981 gttactaggg atcacaatta tggaaagaag ttcctttgaa aaaaatccga ttgacttttt
     8041 agaagctaaa ggatataagg aagttaaaaa agacttaatc attaaactac ctaaatatag
     8101 tctttttgag ttagaaaacg gtcgtaaacg gatgctggct agtgccggag aattacaaaa
     8161 aggaaatgag ctggctctgc caagcaaata tgtgaatttt ttatatttag ctagtcatta
     8221 tgaaaagttg aagggtagtc cagaagataa cgaacaaaaa caattgtttg tggagcagca
     8281 taagcattat ttagatgaga ttattgagca aatcagtgaa ttttctaagc gtgttatttt
     8341 agcagatgcc aatttagata aagttcttag tgcatataac aaacatagag acaaaccaat
     8401 acgtgaacaa gcagaaaata ttattcattt atttacgttg acgaatcttg gagctcccgc
     8461 tgcttttaaa tattttgata caacaattga tcgtaaacga tatacgtcta caaaagaagt
     8521 tttagatgcc actcttatcc atcaatccat cactggtctt tatgaaacac gcattgattt
     8581 gagtcagcta ggaggtgact gaccggctga taaatttctt tgaatttctc cttgattatt
     8641 tgttataaaa gttataaaat aatcttgttg gaaccattca aaacagcata gcaagttaaa
     8701 ataaggctag tccgttatca acttgaaaaa gtggcaccga gtcggtgctt tttttgatac
     8761 ttctattcta ctctgactgc aaaccaaaaa aacaagcgct ttcaaaacgc ttgttttatc
     8821 atttttaggg aaattaatct cttaatcctt ttatcattct acatttaggc gctgccatct
     8881 tgggacaatg aaaacgttag tcatggcgcg ccttgacggc tagctcagtc ctaggtacag
     8941 tgctagctgc ccaaacgttt ccaaatcggt tttagagcta tgctgttttg aatggtccca
     9001 aaacctgcag acaagcccgg ccggcctaag gcgatgcccc ctcgacctcg atcagggagg
     9061 cgttcaggac gactcacaaa gaaagccggg caatgcccgg ctttttccac gcctcctggg
     9121 ctgacttcag gtgctacatt tgaagagata aattgcactg aaatctagag cggttgcggc
     9181 cgcaaaaaaa caagcgcttt caaaacgctt gttttatcat ttttagggaa attatgtgat
     9241 ccgtagcggt tttcaaaatt tgcaaccagg aatgaattac tatccctttt atcaagaagc
     9301 gcaaaagaaa aacgaaatga tacaccaatc agtgcaaaaa aagatataat gggagataag
     9361 acggttcgtg ttcgtgctga cttgcaccat atcataaaaa tcgaaacagc aaagaatggc
     9421 ggaaacgtaa aagaagttat ggaaataaga cttagaagca aacttaagag tgtgttgata
     9481 gtgcagtatc ttaaaatttt gtataatagg aattgaagtt aaattagatg ctaaaaattt
     9541 gtaattaaga aggagtgatt acatgaacaa aaatataaaa tattctcaaa actttttaac
     9601 gagtgaaaaa gtactcaacc aaataataaa acaattgaat ttaaaagaaa ccgataccgt
     9661 ttacgaaatt ggaacaggta aagggcattt aacgacgaaa ctggctaaaa taagtaaaca
     9721 ggtaacgtct attgaattag acagtcatct attcaactta tcgtcagaaa aattaaaact
     9781 gaatactcgt gtcactttaa ttcaccaaga tattctacag tttcaattcc ctaacaaaca
     9841 gaggtataaa attgttggga gtattcctta ccatttaagc acacaaatta ttaaaaaagt
     9901 ggtttttgaa agccatgcgt ctgacatcta tctgattgtt gaagaaggat tctacaagcg
     9961 taccttggat attcaccgaa cactagggtt gctcttgcac actcaagtct cgattcagca
    10021 attgcttaag ctgccagcgg aatgctttca tcctaaacca aaagtaaaca gtgtcttaat
    10081 aaaacttacc cgccatacca cagatgttcc agataaatat tggaagctat atacgtactt
    10141 tgtttcaaaa tgggtcaatc gagaatatcg tcaactgttt actaaaaatc agtttcatca
    10201 agcaatgaaa cacgccaaag taaacaattt aagtaccgtt acttatgagc aagtattgtc
    10261 tatttttaat agttatctat tatttaacgg gaggaaataa ttctatgagt cgcttttgta
    10321 aatttggaaa gttacacgtt actaaaggga atgtagataa attattaggt atactactga
    10381 cagcttccaa ggagctaaag aggtccctag cgctcttatc atggggaagc tcggatcata
    10441 tgcaagacaa aataaactcg caacagcact tggagaaatg ggacgaatcg agaaaaccct
    10501 ctttacgctg gattacatat ctaataaagc cgtaaggaga cgggttcaaa aaggtttaaa
    10561 taaaggagaa gcaatcaatg cattagctag aactatattt tttggacaac gtggagaatt
    10621 tagagaacgt gctctccaag accagttaca aagagctagt gcactaaaca taattattaa
    10681 cgctataagt gtgtggaaca ctgtatatat ggaaaaagcc gtagaagaat taaaagcaag
    10741 aggagaattt agagaagatt taatgccata tgcgtggccg ttaggatggg aacatatcaa
    10801 ttttcttgga gaatacaaat ttgaaggatt acatgacact gggcaaatga atttacgtcc
    10861 tttacgtata aaagagccgt tttattctta atataacggc tctttttata gaaaaaatcc
    10921 ttagcgtggt ttttttccga aatgctggcg gtaccccaag aattagaaat gagtagatca
    10981 aattattcac gaatagaatc aggaaaatca gatccaacca taaaaacact agaacaaatt
    11041 gcaaagttaa ctaactcaac gctagtagtg gatttaatcc caaatgagcc aacagaacca
    11101 gagccagaaa cagaatcaga acaagtaaca ttggatttag aaatggaaga agaaaaaagc
    11161 aatgacttcg tgtgaataat gcacgaaatc gttgcttatt tttttttaaa agcggtatac
    11221 tagatataac gaaacaacga actgaataga aacgaaaaaa gagccatgac acatttataa
    11281 aatgtttgac gacattttat aaatgcatag cccgataaga ttgccaaacc aacgcttatc
    11341 agttagtcag atgaactctt ccctcgtaag aagttattta attaactttg tttgaagacg
    11401 gtatataacc gtactatcat tatataggga aatcagagag ttttcaagta tctaagctac
    11461 tgaatttaag aattgttaag caatcaatcg gaaatcgttt gattgctttt tttgtattca
    11521 tttatagaag gtggagtttg tatgaatcat gatgaatgta aaacttatat aaaaaatagt
    11581 ttattggaga taagaaaatt agcaaatatc tatacactag aaacgtttaa gaaagagtta
    11641 gaaaagagaa atatctactt agaaacaaaa tcagataagt atttttcttc ggagggggaa
    11701 gattatatat ataagttaat agaaaataac aaaataattt attcgattag tggaaaaaaa
    11761 ttgacttata aaggaaaaaa atctttttca aaacatgcaa tattgaaaca gttgaatgaa
    11821 aaagcaaacc aagttaatta aacaacctat tttataggat ttataggaaa ggagaacagc
    11881 tgaatgaata tcccttttgt tgtagaaact gtgcttcatg acggcttgtt aaagtacaaa
    11941 tttaaaaata gtaaaattcg ctcaatcact accaagccag gtaaaagcaa aggggctatt
    12001 tttgcgtatc gctcaaaatc aagcatgatt ggcggtcgtg gtgttgttct gacttccgag
    12061 gaagcgattc aagaaaatca agatacattt acacattgga cacccaacgt ttatcgttat
    12121 ggaacgtatg cagacgaaaa ccgttcatac acgaaaggac attctgaaaa caatttaaga
    12181 caaatcaata ccttctttat tgattttgat attcacacgg caaaagaaac tatttcagca
    12241 agcgatattt taacaaccgc tattgattta ggttttatgc ctactatgat tatcaaatct
    12301 gataaaggtt atcaagcata ttttgtttta gaaacgccag tctatgtgac ttcaaaatca
    12361 gaatttaaat ctgtcaaagc agccaaaata atttcgcaaa atatccgaga atattttgga
    12421 aagtctttgc cagttgatct aacgtgtaat cattttggta ttgctcgcat accaagaacg
    12481 gacaatgtag aattttttga tcctaattac cgttattctt tcaaagaatg gcaagattgg
    12541 tctttcaaac aaacagataa taagggcttt actcgttcaa gtctaacggt tttaagcggt
    12601 acagaaggca aaaaacaagt agatgaaccc tggtttaatc tcttattgca cgaaacgaaa
    12661 ttttcaggag aaaagggttt aatagggcgt aataacgtca tgtttaccct ctctttagcc
    12721 tactttagtt caggctattc aatcgaaacg tgcgaatata atatgtttga gtttaataat
    12781 cgattagatc aacccttaga agaaaaagaa gtaatcaaaa ttgttagaag tgcctattca
    12841 gaaaactatc aaggggctaa tagggaatac attaccattc tttgcaaagc ttgggtatca
    12901 agtgatttaa ccagtaaaga tttatttgtc cgtcaagggt ggtttaaatt caagaaaaaa
    12961 agaagcgaac gtcaacgtgt tcatttgtca gaatggaaag aagatttaat ggcttatatt
    13021 agcgaaaaaa gcgatgtata caagccttat ttagtgacga ccaaaaaaga gattagagaa
    13081 gtgctaggca ttcctgaacg gacattagat aaattgctga aggtactgaa ggcgaatcag
    13141 gaaattttct ttaagattaa accaggaaga aatggtggca ttcaacttgc tagtgttaaa
    13201 tcattgttgc tatcgatcat taaagtaaaa aaagaagaaa aagaaagcta tataaaggcg
    13261 ctgacaaatt cttttgactt agagcataca ttcattcaag agactttaaa caagctagca
    13321 gaacgcccta aaacggacac acaactcgat ttgtttagct atgatacagg ctgaaaataa
    13381 aacccgcact atgccattac atttatatct atgatacgtg tttgtttttt ctttgctgtt
    13441 tagcgaatga ttagcagaaa tatacagagt aagattttaa ttaattatta gggggagaag
    13501 gagagagtag cccgaaaact tttagttggc ttggactgaa cgaagtgagg gaaaggctac
    13561 taaaacgtcg aggggcagtg agagcgaagc gaacacttga ttttttaatt ttctatcttt
    13621 tataggtcat tagagtatac ttatttgtcc tataaactat ttagcagcat aatagattta
    13681 ttgaataggt catttaagtt gagcatatta gaggaggaaa atcttggaga aatatttgaa
    13741 gaacccgatt acatggattg gattagttct tgtggttacg tggtttttaa ctaaaagtag
    13801 tgaatttttg atttttggtg tgtgtgtctt gttgttagta tttgctagtc aaagtgatta
    13861 aatagaattc cggatgagca ttcatcaggc gggcaagaat gtgaataaag gccggataaa
    13921 acttgtgctt atttttcttt acggtcttta aaaaggccgt aatatccagc tgaacggtct
    13981 ggttataggt acattgagca actgactgaa atgcctcaaa atgttcttta cgatgccatt
    14041 gggatatatc aacggtggta tatccagtga tttttttctc cattttagct tccttagctc
    14101 ctgaaaatct cgataactca aaaaatacgc ccggtagtga tcttatttca ttatggtgaa
    14161 agttggaacc tcttacgtgc cgatcaacgt ctcattttcg ccaaaagttg gcccagggct
    14221 tcccggtatc aacagggaca ccaggattta tttattctgc gaagtgatct tccgtcacag
    14281 gtatttattc ggcgcaaagt gcgtcgggtg atgctgccaa cttactgatt tagtgtatga
    14341 tggtgttttt gaggtgctcc agtggcttct gtttctatca gctgtccctc ctgttcagct
    14401 actgacgggg tggtgcgtaa cggcaaaagc accgccggac atcagcgcta gcggagtgta
    14461 tactggctta ctatgttggc actgatgagg gtgtcagtga agtgcttcat gtggcaggag
    14521 aaaaaaggct gcaccggtgc gtcagcagaa tatgtgatac aggatatatt ccgcttcctc
    14581 gctcactgac tcgctacgct cggtcgttcg actgcggcga gcggaaatgg cttacgaacg
    14641 gggcggagat ttcctggaag atgccaggaa gatacttaac agggaagtga gagggccgcg
    14701 gcaaagccgt ttttccatag gctccgcccc cctgacaagc atcacgaaat ctgacgctca
    14761 aatcagtggt ggcgaaaccc gacaggacta taaagatacc aggcgtttcc ccctggcggc
    14821 tccctcgtgc gctctcctgt tcctgccttt cggtttaccg gtgtcattcc gctgttatgg
    14881 ccgcgtttgt ctcattccac gcctgacact cagttccggg taggcagttc gctccaagct
    14941 ggactgtatg cacgaacccc ccgttcagtc cgaccgctgc gccttatccg gtaactatcg
    15001 tcttgagtcc aacccggaaa gacatgcaaa agcaccactg gcagcagcca ctggtaattg
    15061 atttagagga gttagtcttg aagtcatgcg ccggttaagg ctaaactgaa aggacaagtt
    15121 ttggtgactg cgctcctcca agccagttac ctcggttcaa agagttggta gctcagagaa
    15181 ccttcgaaaa accgccctgc aaggcggttt tttcgttttc agagcaagag attacgcgca
    15241 gaccaaaacg atctcaagaa gatcatctta ttaatcagat aaaatatttc tagccaatac
    15301 gcaaaccgcc tctccccgcg cgttggccga ttcattaatg cagctggcac ga
//
