# Supplementary material for: Heterologous Cas9 and non-homologous end joining as a Potentially Organism-Agnostic Knockout (POAK) system in bacteria
Source: bioRxiv preprint, doi:10.1101/601971, version 2 (2021-10-06)
Supplement: Plasmid Sequences [file 601971_file03.zip › SuppFileA1/IP_299.gb]

LOCUS       IP_299                 11521 bp    DNA     circular UNA 05-JAN-2019
DEFINITION  gnPOAKgalKe3.
ACCESSION   urn.local...3j-9z01nbn
VERSION     urn.local...3j-9z01nbn
KEYWORDS    .
SOURCE       (101knR)
  ORGANISM  .
FEATURES             Location/Qualifiers
     misc_feature    complement(<1..1069)
                     /Source="referenceToDocument: urn:local:.:2ok-7bybcv9"
                     /label="KnR (concatenated sequence 2)"
                     /note="Geneious type: Concatenated sequence"
     misc_feature    1..22
                     /Sequence="TTGCTCACATGTTCTTTCCTGC"
                     /Hairpin_Tm="None"
                     /Tm="59.7"
                     /Self_Dimer_Tm="None"
                     /%GC="45.5"
                     /Pair_Dimer_Tm="None"
                     /Product_Size=2503
                     /Extension="CACCACAGCTCTTCGACA"
                     /modified_by="isaacnplant"
                     /label="IP_P_736"
                     /note="Geneious type: primer_bind_reverse"
     misc_feature    3..1065
                     /Original_Bases="ATTTGCCGACTACCTTGGTGATCTCGCCTTTCACGTAGTGG
                     ACAAATTCTTCCAACTGATCTGCGCGCGAGGCCAAGCGATCTTCTTCTTGTCCAAGAT
                     AAGCCTGTCTAGCTTCAAGTATGACGGGCTGATACTGGGCCGGCAGGCGCTCCATTGC
                     CCAGTCGGCAGCGACATCCTTCGGCGCGATTTTGCCGGTTACTGCGCTGTACCAAATG
                     CGGGACAACGTAAGCACTACATTTCGCTCATCGCCAGCCCAGTCGGGCGGCGAGTTCC
                     ATAGCGTTAAGGTTTCATTTAGCGCCTCAAATAGATCCTGTTCAGGAACCGGATCAAA
                     GAGTTCCTCCGCCGCTGGACCTACCAAGGCAACGCTATGTTCTCTTGCTTTTGTCAGC
                     AAGATAGCCAGATCAATGTCGATCGTGGCTGGCTCGAAGATACCTGCAAGAATGTCAT
                     TGCGCTGCCATTCTCCAAATTGCAGTTCGCGCTTAGCTGGATAACGCCACGGAATGAT
                     GTCGTCGTGCACAACAATGGTGACTTCTACAGCGCGGAGAATCTCGCTCTCTCCAGGG
                     GAAGCCGAAGTTTCCAAAAGGTCGTTGATCAAAGCTCGCCGCGTTGTTTCATCAAGCC
                     TTACGGTCACCGTAACCAGCAAATCAATATCACTGTGTGGCTTCAGGCCGCCATCCAC
                     TGCGGAGCCGTACAAATGTACGGCCAGCAACGTCGGTTCGAGATGGCGCTCGATGACG
                     CCAACTACCTCTGATAGTTGAGTCGATACTTCGGCGATCACCGCTTCCCTCATACTCT
                     TCCTTTTTCAATATTATTGAAGCATTTAT"
                     /label="ATTTGCCGACTACCTTGGTGATCTCGCCTTTCACGTAGTGGACAAATTCT
                     TCCAACTGATCTGCGCGCGAGGCCAAGCGATCTTCTTCTTGTCCAAGATAAGCCTGTC
                     TAGCTTCAAGTATGACGGGCTGATACTGGGCCGGCAGGCGCTCCATTGCCCAGTCGGC
                     AGCGACATCCTTCGGCGCGATTTTGCCGGTTACTGCGCTGTACCAAATGCGGGACAAC
                     GTAAGCACTACATTTCGCTCATCGCCAGCCCAGTCGGGCGGCGAGTTCCATAGCGTTA
                     AGGTTTCATTTAGCGCCTCAAATAGATCCTGTTCAGGAACCGGATCAAAGAGTTCCTC
                     CGCCGCTGGACCTACCAAGGCAACGCTATGTTCTCTTGCTTTTGTCAGCAAGATAGCC
                     AGATCAATGTCGATCGTGGCTGGCTCGAAGATACCTGCAAGAATGTCATTGCGCTGCC
                     ATTCTCCAAATTGCAGTTCGCGCTTAGCTGGATAACGCCACGGAATGATGTCGTCGTG
                     CACAACAATGGTGACTTCTACAGCGCGGAGAATCTCGCTCTCTCCAGGGGAAGCCGAA
                     GTTTCCAAAAGGTCGTTGATCAAAGCTCGCCGCGTTGTTTCATCAAGCCTTACGGTCA
                     CCGTAACCAGCAAATCAATATCACTGTGTGGCTTCAGGCCGCCATCCACTGCGGAGCC
                     GTACAAATGTACGGCCAGCAACGTCGGTTCGAGATGGCGCTCGATGACGCCAACTACC
                     TCTGATAGTTGAGTCGATACTTCGGCGATCACCGCTTCCCTCATACTCTTCCTTTTTC
                     AATATTATTGAAGCATTTAT"
                     /note="Geneious type: Editing History Replacement"
     CDS             complement(35..850)
                     /ApEinfo_revcolor="#faac61"
                     /ApEinfo_fwdcolor="#faac61"
                     /label="Kmr"
     misc_feature    35..980
                     /ApEinfo_revcolor="#c7b0e3"
                     /ApEinfo_fwdcolor="#c7b0e3"
                     /label="Km cassette (HincII fragment, pAM1431)"
     misc_feature    407
                     /created_by="isaacnplant"
                     /label="T->C removal of esp3II site"
     misc_feature    complement(1050..>1065)
                     /ApEinfo_revcolor="#b7e6d7"
                     /ApEinfo_fwdcolor="#b7e6d7"
                     /label="NS2"
     ligation        1066..1069
                     /label="Ligation"
     source          complement(<1066..1150)
                     /ApEinfo_revcolor="#b1ff67"
                     /ApEinfo_fwdcolor="#b1ff67"
                     /label="source"
     misc_feature    complement(1066..>1150)
                     /Source="referenceToDocument: urn:local:.:2og-7byb966"
                     /label="IP_103 PCR Product (concatenated sequence 1)"
                     /note="Geneious type: Concatenated sequence"
     misc_feature    complement(1151..1166)
                     /ApEinfo_revcolor="#7ea7d8"
                     /ApEinfo_fwdcolor="#7ea7d8"
                     /label="NotI/PacI"
     misc_feature    complement(1221..1883)
                     /ApEinfo_revcolor="#ff9ccd"
                     /ApEinfo_fwdcolor="#ff9ccd"
                     /label="rep"
     misc_feature    complement(1322..1340)
                     /ApEinfo_revcolor="#ff9ccd"
                     /ApEinfo_fwdcolor="#ff9ccd"
                     /label="pBBR1 seq 4"
     misc_feature    complement(1958..1969)
                     /ApEinfo_revcolor="#ff9ccd"
                     /ApEinfo_fwdcolor="#ff9ccd"
                     /label="-10 and TSS"
     misc_feature    complement(1988..1992)
                     /ApEinfo_revcolor="#ff9ccd"
                     /ApEinfo_fwdcolor="#ff9ccd"
                     /label="-35"
     misc_feature    complement(2019..2076)
                     /ApEinfo_revcolor="#75c6a9"
                     /ApEinfo_fwdcolor="#75c6a9"
                     /label="putative terminator"
     misc_feature    complement(2035..2052)
                     /ApEinfo_revcolor="#ff9ccd"
                     /ApEinfo_fwdcolor="#ff9ccd"
                     /label="pBBR1 seq 3"
     misc_feature    complement(2456..2463)
                     /ApEinfo_revcolor="#7ea7d8"
                     /ApEinfo_fwdcolor="#7ea7d8"
                     /label="PacI"
     primer_bind     complement(2484..2503)
                     /Sequence="ACCAAGTAGTGACCCGCTTC"
                     /Hairpin_Tm="None"
                     /Tm="59.7"
                     /Self_Dimer_Tm="None"
                     /%GC="55.0"
                     /Pair_Dimer_Tm="None"
                     /Product_Size=2503
                     /Extension="CACCACAGCTCTTCGCTT"
                     /modified_by="isaacnplant"
                     /label="IP_P_735"
     ligation        2504..2506
                     /label="Ligation"
     misc_feature    complement(2504..11521)
                     /Source="referenceToDocument: urn:local:.:1qj-7d3mei9"
                     /label="IP_103p519,520 (concatenated sequence 1)"
                     /note="Geneious type: Concatenated sequence"
     promoter        <2514..2531
                     /created_by="isaacnplant"
                     /label="IP_P_520"
     misc_feature    2514..2531
                     /Mismatches=0
                     /Extension="ATAGCGGCTCTTCCAAGTTTAAAC"
                     /created_by="primer3"
                     /annotation_group="56338769371520476681d73-a86d-43e5-b624-
                     1827fe65528c"
                     /%GC="55.6"
                     /Tm="62.1"
                     /Hairpin_Tm="None"
                     /Self_Dimer_Tm="None"
                     /Sequence="ACCATGCATCACGAAGCG"
                     /label="IP_P_520"
                     /note="Geneious type: primer_bind_reverse"
     misc_feature    complement(2546..3502)
                     /ApEinfo_revcolor="#85dae9"
                     /ApEinfo_fwdcolor="#85dae9"
                     /label="Ku_MYCS2_pcc7002 optimized"
     misc_feature    complement(3503..3517)
                     /ApEinfo_revcolor="#ff0087"
                     /ApEinfo_fwdcolor="#ff0087"
                     /label="RBS"
     misc_feature    complement(3524..5812)
                     /ApEinfo_revcolor="#b1ff67"
                     /ApEinfo_fwdcolor="#b1ff67"
                     /label="LigD_MYCS2"
     misc_feature    complement(4720..4722)
                     /ApEinfo_revcolor="#d6b295"
                     /ApEinfo_fwdcolor="#d6b295"
                     /label="BsmBI site"
     misc_feature    complement(4803..4814)
                     /ApEinfo_revcolor="#faac61"
                     /ApEinfo_fwdcolor="#faac61"
                     /label="BsmBI Site"
     primer_bind     complement(5478..5496)
                     /Mismatches=0
                     /created_by="primer3"
                     /annotation_group="7065449038142328d1794cb-5ee3-4a0e-b495-
                     a27b56226fb9"
                     /%GC="63.2"
                     /Tm="65.0"
                     /Hairpin_Tm="56.3"
                     /Self_Dimer_Tm="27.0"
                     /Sequence="GGGTGGCACAACAAGCCTC"
                     /label="IP_P_087"
     primer_bind     complement(5802..5827)
                     /Pair_Dimer_Tm="None"
                     /Product_Size=14426
                     /Mismatches=0
                     /Extension="CACCACAGCTCTTCGATG"
                     /created_by="primer3"
                     /annotation_group="70654518192105959479968-03c9-45ee-a36c-
                     12fbaf97804b"
                     /%GC="34.6"
                     /Tm="62.3"
                     /Hairpin_Tm="None"
                     /Self_Dimer_Tm="5.9"
                     /Sequence="AAGGAGGAAAAAAAAATGGCTAGACA"
                     /label="IP_P_631"
     mismatch        5804
                     /Target_base="A"
                     /Oligo_base="T"
                     /Oligo_name="IP_P_585"
                     /annotation_group="7065449442133720bad49f0-1c36-4621-abb7-
                     ff050f32bdcd"
                     /label="A/T"
     mismatch        5804
                     /Target_base="A"
                     /Oligo_base="T"
                     /Oligo_name="IP_P_685"
                     /annotation_group="706545643286381db7a3287-e9ef-4ebc-bd60-
                     3c73f3cd69bc"
                     /label="A/T"
     primer_bind     complement(5804..5827)
                     /modified_by="isaacnplant"
                     /Mismatch_Positions="===================T===T"
                     /Mismatches=2
                     /Extension="CACCACAGGTCTCGGAGA"
                     /created_by="primer3"
                     /annotation_group="706545643286381db7a3287-e9ef-4ebc-bd60-
                     3c73f3cd69bc"
                     /%GC="29.2"
                     /Tm="58.1"
                     /Hairpin_Tm="None"
                     /Self_Dimer_Tm="None"
                     /Sequence="AAGGAGGAAAAAAAAATGGTTAGT"
                     /label="IP_P_685"
     primer_bind     complement(5804..5826)
                     /Mismatch_Positions="==================T===T"
                     /Mismatches=2
                     /Extension="CACCACACGTCTCG"
                     /created_by="primer3"
                     /annotation_group="7065449442133720bad49f0-1c36-4621-abb7-
                     ff050f32bdcd"
                     /%GC="30.4"
                     /Tm="57.5"
                     /Hairpin_Tm="None"
                     /Self_Dimer_Tm="None"
                     /Sequence="AGGAGGAAAAAAAAATGGTTAGT"
                     /label="IP_P_585"
     mismatch        5808
                     /Target_base="C"
                     /Oligo_base="T"
                     /Oligo_name="IP_P_585"
                     /annotation_group="7065449442133720bad49f0-1c36-4621-abb7-
                     ff050f32bdcd"
                     /label="C/T"
     mismatch        5808
                     /Target_base="C"
                     /Oligo_base="T"
                     /Oligo_name="IP_P_685"
                     /annotation_group="706545643286381db7a3287-e9ef-4ebc-bd60-
                     3c73f3cd69bc"
                     /label="C/T"
     misc_feature    5813..5835
                     /Pair_Dimer_Tm="None"
                     /Product_Size=722
                     /Mismatches=0
                     /Extension="CACCACACGTCTCG"
                     /created_by="primer3"
                     /annotation_group="7065455245876180407a0df-afa1-4067-99c7-
                     4483d9bcf931"
                     /%GC="30.4"
                     /Tm="57.8"
                     /Hairpin_Tm="None"
                     /Self_Dimer_Tm="None"
                     /Sequence="TTTTTTTTCCTCCTTGATTCACT"
                     /label="IP_P_581"
                     /note="Geneious type: primer_bind_reverse"
     misc_feature    5813..5835
                     /modified_by="isaacnplant"
                     /Mismatches=0
                     /Extension="CACCACAGCTCTTCGAT"
                     /created_by="primer3"
                     /annotation_group="7065457267387483c745c0d-d8dc-455a-ae63-
                     42c08220c85c"
                     /%GC="30.4"
                     /Tm="57.8"
                     /Hairpin_Tm="None"
                     /Self_Dimer_Tm="None"
                     /Sequence="TTTTTTTTCCTCCTTGATTCACT"
                     /label="IP_P_732"
                     /note="Geneious type: primer_bind_reverse"
     misc_feature    complement(5813..5827)
                     /ApEinfo_revcolor="#ff0087"
                     /ApEinfo_fwdcolor="#ff0087"
                     /label="RBS"
     misc_feature    5830..5856
                     /Pair_Dimer_Tm="None"
                     /Product_Size=78
                     /Mismatches=0
                     /Extension="CACCACAGCTCTTCGAAT"
                     /created_by="primer3"
                     /annotation_group="70654541908158163525f26-3dca-4a7d-9a8c-
                     11dde25ebddb"
                     /%GC="37.0"
                     /Tm="61.9"
                     /Hairpin_Tm="46.6"
                     /Self_Dimer_Tm="25.2"
                     /Sequence="TTCACTTTTCTCTATCACTGATAGGGA"
                     /label="IP_P_674"
                     /note="Geneious type: primer_bind_reverse"
     misc_feature    5830..5856
                     /modified_by="isaacnplant"
                     /Mismatches=0
                     /Extension="CACCACAGCTCTTCG"
                     /created_by="primer3"
                     /annotation_group="706545775289419cff5a08e-62e0-4b7f-b882-
                     78bb1c00e00d"
                     /%GC="37.0"
                     /Tm="61.9"
                     /Hairpin_Tm="46.6"
                     /Self_Dimer_Tm="25.2"
                     /Sequence="TTCACTTTTCTCTATCACTGATAGGGA"
                     /label="IP_P_737"
                     /note="Geneious type: primer_bind_reverse"
     misc_feature    complement(5830..5907)
                     /ApEinfo_revcolor="#ffef86"
                     /ApEinfo_fwdcolor="#ffef86"
                     /label="tetA promoter element"
     mismatch        5836
                     /Target_base="T"
                     /Oligo_base="G"
                     /Oligo_name="IP_P_495"
                     /annotation_group="950d0b27-2077-45bd-89c6-42a8678a8a5b"
                     /label="T/G"
     misc_feature    5836..5895
                     /Sequence="GCTCTCTATCACTGATAGGGAGAGGTAAAATAACTCTATCAATGATA
                     GAGTGTCAACAAA"
                     /Mismatch_Positions="GC====================A==============
                     ======================="
                     /Mismatches=3
                     /annotation_group="950d0b27-2077-45bd-89c6-42a8678a8a5b"
                     /label="IP_P_495"
                     /note="Geneious type: primer_bind_reverse"
     mismatch        5837
                     /Target_base="T"
                     /Oligo_base="C"
                     /Oligo_name="IP_P_495"
                     /annotation_group="950d0b27-2077-45bd-89c6-42a8678a8a5b"
                     /label="T/C"
     misc_feature    5837..5843
                     /ApEinfo_revcolor="#b1ff67"
                     /ApEinfo_fwdcolor="#b1ff67"
                     /label="-35 Pr1"
     misc_feature    5838..5861
                     /modified_by="isaacnplant"
                     /Mismatches=0
                     /Extension="CACCACAGGTCTCG"
                     /created_by="primer3"
                     /annotation_group="7065455836641065fd3f409-4b7d-4c0d-b264-
                     78226e298021"
                     /%GC="45.8"
                     /Tm="62.4"
                     /Hairpin_Tm="44.3"
                     /Self_Dimer_Tm="25.2"
                     /Sequence="TCTCTATCACTGATAGGGAGTGGT"
                     /label="IP_P_688"
                     /note="Geneious type: primer_bind_reverse"
     misc_feature    complement(5838..5858)
                     /ApEinfo_revcolor="#d6b295"
                     /ApEinfo_fwdcolor="#d6b295"
                     /label="O2"
     misc_feature    5856
                     /ApEinfo_revcolor="#d6b295"
                     /ApEinfo_fwdcolor="#d6b295"
                     /label="tetA tss"
     mismatch        5858
                     /Target_base="T"
                     /Oligo_base="A"
                     /Oligo_name="IP_P_495"
                     /annotation_group="950d0b27-2077-45bd-89c6-42a8678a8a5b"
                     /label="T/A"
     misc_feature    5858..5863
                     /ApEinfo_revcolor="#84b0dc"
                     /ApEinfo_fwdcolor="#84b0dc"
                     /label="-35 Pr2"
     misc_feature    5861..5866
                     /ApEinfo_revcolor="#85dae9"
                     /ApEinfo_fwdcolor="#85dae9"
                     /label="-10 Pr1"
     misc_feature    complement(5862..5867)
                     /ApEinfo_revcolor="#ffef86"
                     /ApEinfo_fwdcolor="#ffef86"
                     /label="-10 Pa"
     misc_feature    complement(5868..5886)
                     /ApEinfo_revcolor="#f8d3a9"
                     /ApEinfo_fwdcolor="#f8d3a9"
                     /label="O1"
     misc_feature    5881..5886
                     /ApEinfo_revcolor="#d59687"
                     /ApEinfo_fwdcolor="#d59687"
                     /label="-10 Pr2"
     primer_bind     complement(5882..5907)
                     /Pair_Dimer_Tm="None"
                     /Product_Size=78
                     /Mismatches=0
                     /Extension="CACCACAGCTCTTCGCAT"
                     /created_by="primer3"
                     /annotation_group="7065453137781907372dd99-c841-4c6c-ad41-
                     583baa36692a"
                     /%GC="26.9"
                     /Tm="58.2"
                     /Hairpin_Tm="32.4"
                     /Self_Dimer_Tm="None"
                     /Sequence="TAATTCCTAATTTTTGTTGACACTCT"
                     /label="IP_P_673"
     misc_feature    complement(5885..5891)
                     /ApEinfo_revcolor="#85dae9"
                     /ApEinfo_fwdcolor="#85dae9"
                     /label="-35 Pa"
     misc_feature    5893
                     /ApEinfo_revcolor="#9eafd2"
                     /ApEinfo_fwdcolor="#9eafd2"
                     /label="tetR TSS"
     gene            5908..6534
                     /ApEinfo_revcolor="#ffef86"
                     /ApEinfo_fwdcolor="#ffef86"
                     /label="tetR"
     primer_bind     complement(5969..5990)
                     /Mismatches=0
                     /created_by="primer3"
                     /annotation_group="706544989377378c8dc584f-5c14-4f13-bbc9-
                     baf30cbd0d67"
                     /%GC="40.9"
                     /Tm="59.9"
                     /Hairpin_Tm="44.0"
                     /Self_Dimer_Tm="None"
                     /Sequence="GTTGTTAAACCTTCGATTCCGA"
                     /label="IP_P_610"
     PCR_primer      6324..6348
                     /ApEinfo_revcolor="#85dae9"
                     /ApEinfo_fwdcolor="#85dae9"
                     /label="GCATTTTACTTTAGGTTGCGTATTG"
     primer_bind     complement(6511..6536)
                     /modified_by="isaacnplant"
                     /Mismatches=0
                     /Extension="GGAACTCGTCTCG"
                     /created_by="primer3"
                     /annotation_group="3013457846677161a8e4028-b40d-45bc-afab-
                     750dbe399b16"
                     /%GC="38.5"
                     /Tm="61.0"
                     /Hairpin_Tm="39.7"
                     /Self_Dimer_Tm="10.3"
                     /Sequence="CCTTAAGACCCACTTTCACATTTAAG"
                     /label="IP_P_433c"
     primer_bind     complement(6515..6534)
                     /Pair_Dimer_Tm="None"
                     /Product_Size=627
                     /Mismatches=0
                     /Extension="CACCACAGGTCTCGCCGC"
                     /created_by="primer3"
                     /annotation_group="706545270555850f3f9db20-0938-49dd-a0e6-
                     bfe38defab2f"
                     /%GC="35.0"
                     /Tm="55.6"
                     /Hairpin_Tm="39.7"
                     /Self_Dimer_Tm="None"
                     /Sequence="TTAAGACCCACTTTCACATT"
                     /label="IP_P_656"
     primer_bind     complement(6515..6534)
                     /Pair_Dimer_Tm="None"
                     /Product_Size=722
                     /Mismatches=0
                     /Extension="CACCACACGTCTCGCAAA"
                     /created_by="primer3"
                     /annotation_group="7065454722975610ef6d758-9bb1-4ba1-8743-
                     b5fbb982b367"
                     /%GC="35.0"
                     /Tm="55.6"
                     /Hairpin_Tm="39.7"
                     /Self_Dimer_Tm="None"
                     /Sequence="TTAAGACCCACTTTCACATT"
                     /label="IP_P_582"
     misc_feature    6516..6537
                     /Mismatches=0
                     /created_by="primer3"
                     /annotation_group="706545035004426f7001567-20f1-4950-bc0d-
                     86e37a69931e"
                     /%GC="40.9"
                     /Tm="60.1"
                     /Hairpin_Tm="35.0"
                     /Self_Dimer_Tm="8.4"
                     /Sequence="ATGTGAAAGTGGGTCTTAAGGA"
                     /label="IP_P_621"
                     /note="Geneious type: primer_bind_reverse"
     misc_feature    6533..6552
                     /modified_by="isaacnplant"
                     /Mismatches=0
                     /Extension="GGAACTCGTCTCG"
                     /created_by="primer3"
                     /annotation_group="301345714391124a17a30a4-9b5a-48b0-acd3-
                     5d7496fd4f4e"
                     /%GC="65.0"
                     /Tm="68.6"
                     /Hairpin_Tm="42.6"
                     /Self_Dimer_Tm="16.0"
                     /Sequence="AAGGAAGCAACGGCCCGGAG"
                     /label="IP_P_432c"
                     /note="Geneious type: primer_bind_reverse"
     source          6535..7013
                     /ApEinfo_revcolor="#b1ff67"
                     /ApEinfo_fwdcolor="#b1ff67"
                     /label="source"
     misc_feature    6535..6550
                     /Pair_Dimer_Tm="None"
                     /Product_Size=14426
                     /Mismatches=0
                     /Extension="CACCACAGCTCTTCGTAA"
                     /created_by="primer3"
                     /annotation_group="706545226262695df3f28c0-d5d1-437d-9e93-
                     2dcce26468f4"
                     /%GC="75.0"
                     /Tm="64.8"
                     /Hairpin_Tm="42.6"
                     /Self_Dimer_Tm="16.0"
                     /Sequence="GGAAGCAACGGCCCGG"
                     /label="IP_P_630"
                     /note="Geneious type: primer_bind_reverse"
     misc_feature    6535..6550
                     /Pair_Dimer_Tm="2.7"
                     /Product_Size=378
                     /Mismatches=0
                     /Extension="CACCACAGCTCTTCG"
                     /created_by="primer3"
                     /annotation_group="706545372414683af90c4ab-c2ba-46e8-9fee-
                     e50aeb615ed1"
                     /%GC="75.0"
                     /Tm="64.8"
                     /Hairpin_Tm="42.6"
                     /Self_Dimer_Tm="16.0"
                     /Sequence="GGAAGCAACGGCCCGG"
                     /label="IP_P_675"
                     /note="Geneious type: primer_bind_reverse"
     terminator      6555..6642
                     /ApEinfo_revcolor="#9eafd2"
                     /ApEinfo_fwdcolor="#9eafd2"
                     /label="rrnBT2 term"
     primer_bind     complement(6606..6628)
                     /Mismatches=0
                     /created_by="primer3"
                     /annotation_group="706544720923970632f3cc7-4bd5-400e-88dd-
                     d065f1386f65"
                     /%GC="56.5"
                     /Tm="68.5"
                     /Hairpin_Tm="76.4"
                     /Self_Dimer_Tm="45.7"
                     /Sequence="AAAAGGCCATCCGTCAGGATGGC"
                     /label="IP_P_303"
     primer_bind     complement(6630..6652)
                     /Pair_Dimer_Tm="None"
                     /Product_Size=11075
                     /Mismatches=0
                     /Extension="CACCACAGCTCTTCG"
                     /created_by="primer3"
                     /annotation_group="706545140879454102b1250-bfae-41d9-b55e-
                     be471cb2ca14"
                     /%GC="47.8"
                     /Tm="63.0"
                     /Hairpin_Tm="45.3"
                     /Self_Dimer_Tm="17.6"
                     /Sequence="GCTAGCAGAGTTTGTAGAAACGC"
                     /label="IP_P_625"
     misc_feature    6642..6676
                     /Mismatch_Positions="===AGT============================="
                     /Mismatches=3
                     /created_by="primer3"
                     /annotation_group="7065447676095607e572ddc-6463-422f-ab85-
                     12caa1a69d70"
                     /%GC="48.6"
                     /Tm="71.4"
                     /Hairpin_Tm="54.3"
                     /Self_Dimer_Tm="23.5"
                     /Sequence="ACTAGTCTAGCTTCTAGAGCACAGCTAACACCACG"
                     /label="IP_P_137"
                     /note="Geneious type: primer_bind_reverse"
     mismatch        6645
                     /Target_base="C"
                     /Oligo_base="A"
                     /Oligo_name="IP_P_137"
                     /annotation_group="7065447676095607e572ddc-6463-422f-ab85-
                     12caa1a69d70"
                     /label="C/A"
     mismatch        6646
                     /Target_base="T"
                     /Oligo_base="G"
                     /Oligo_name="IP_P_137"
                     /annotation_group="7065447676095607e572ddc-6463-422f-ab85-
                     12caa1a69d70"
                     /label="T/G"
     mismatch        6647
                     /Target_base="G"
                     /Oligo_base="T"
                     /Oligo_name="IP_P_137"
                     /annotation_group="7065447676095607e572ddc-6463-422f-ab85-
                     12caa1a69d70"
                     /label="G/T"
     promoter        6653..6812
                     /ApEinfo_revcolor="#d6b295"
                     /ApEinfo_fwdcolor="#d6b295"
                     /label="proC promoter"
     primer_bind     complement(6734..6762)
                     /Mismatches=0
                     /created_by="primer3"
                     /annotation_group="706544850016114db69f8b4-04da-40b9-a2c0-
                     eb2132cabead"
                     /%GC="41.4"
                     /Tm="64.7"
                     /Hairpin_Tm="37.4"
                     /Self_Dimer_Tm="None"
                     /Sequence="TCCCTGAATATATCATACGAGCCTTATGC"
                     /label="IP_P_127"
     misc_feature    6763..6792
                     /Mismatches=0
                     /created_by="primer3"
                     /annotation_group="706544809254841bb56eeea-6a94-447c-8648-
                     8fb4d2bbe61f"
                     /%GC="40.0"
                     /Tm="66.1"
                     /Hairpin_Tm="35.6"
                     /Self_Dimer_Tm="None"
                     /Sequence="GTCCACAACGGTTTCCCTCTACAAATAATT"
                     /label="IP_P_128"
                     /note="Geneious type: primer_bind_reverse"
     primer_bind     complement(6805..6824)
                     /modified_by="isaacnplant"
                     /Mismatches=0
                     /Extension="CACCACAGCTCTTCGCAT"
                     /created_by="primer3"
                     /annotation_group="706545685304514daf9c5c2-736d-4014-9301-
                     bc8cbe7199fc"
                     /%GC="45.0"
                     /Tm="58.2"
                     /Hairpin_Tm="None"
                     /Self_Dimer_Tm="None"
                     /Sequence="TTTTGCCTCCTCCTCTAGTA"
                     /label="IP_P_733"
     misc_feature    6813..6834
                     /Pair_Dimer_Tm="None"
                     /Product_Size=11075
                     /Mismatches=0
                     /Extension="CACCACAGCTCTTCG"
                     /created_by="primer3"
                     /annotation_group="706545078219572f7365396-2499-4438-a4e0-
                     0952ed3ba7af"
                     /%GC="40.9"
                     /Tm="59.1"
                     /Hairpin_Tm="None"
                     /Self_Dimer_Tm="None"
                     /Sequence="GAGGAGGCAAAAATGGATAAGA"
                     /label="IP_P_624"
                     /note="Geneious type: primer_bind_reverse"
     mismatch        6817
                     /Target_base="A"
                     /Oligo_base="G"
                     /Oligo_name="IP_P_277"
                     /annotation_group="5afc7880-802f-4103-96ab-7c5355e7ef12"
                     /label="A/G"
     misc_feature    6817..6856
                     /Sequence="GTGAAAAAATGGATAAGAAATACTCAATAGGCTTAGATAT"
                     /Mismatch_Positions="GT=A=================================
                     ==="
                     /Mismatches=3
                     /annotation_group="5afc7880-802f-4103-96ab-7c5355e7ef12"
                     /label="IP_P_277"
                     /note="Geneious type: primer_bind_reverse"
     mismatch        6818
                     /Target_base="G"
                     /Oligo_base="T"
                     /Oligo_name="IP_P_277"
                     /annotation_group="5afc7880-802f-4103-96ab-7c5355e7ef12"
                     /label="G/T"
     mismatch        6820
                     /Target_base="C"
                     /Oligo_base="A"
                     /Oligo_name="IP_P_277"
                     /annotation_group="5afc7880-802f-4103-96ab-7c5355e7ef12"
                     /label="C/A"
     misc_feature    6821..6860
                     /Sequence="AAAAATGGATAAGAAATACTCAATAGGCTTAGATATCGGC"
                     /Mismatches=0
                     /annotation_group="99a9a514-220c-4c1b-98e3-b8e9fcf2fef5"
                     /label="IP_P_100"
                     /note="Geneious type: primer_bind_reverse"
     CDS             6825..7013
                     /ApEinfo_revcolor="#ff9ccd"
                     /ApEinfo_fwdcolor="#ff9ccd"
                     /label="cas9"
     CDS             7014..10931
                     /ApEinfo_revcolor="#ff9ccd"
                     /ApEinfo_fwdcolor="#ff9ccd"
                     /label="cas9"
     source          7014..11355
                     /ApEinfo_revcolor="#b1ff67"
                     /ApEinfo_fwdcolor="#b1ff67"
                     /label="source"
     misc_feature    10856..10880
                     /label="/ApEinfo_revcolor=#84b0dc
                     /ApEinfo_fwdcolor=#84b0dc"
     promoter        10936..10989
                     /ApEinfo_revcolor="#b4abac"
                     /ApEinfo_fwdcolor="#b4abac"
                     /label="tracrRNA promoter"
     misc_feature    10979
                     /Original_Bases="A"
                     /label="A"
                     /note="Geneious type: Editing History Replacement"
     precursor_RNA   10996..11084
                     /ApEinfo_revcolor="#75c6a9"
                     /ApEinfo_fwdcolor="#75c6a9"
                     /label="tracrRNA precursor"
     terminator      11063..11084
                     /ApEinfo_revcolor="#b4abac"
                     /ApEinfo_fwdcolor="#b4abac"
                     /label="tracrRNA terminator"
     terminator      complement(11115..11156)
                     /ApEinfo_revcolor="#9eafd2"
                     /ApEinfo_fwdcolor="#9eafd2"
                     /label="terminator"
     promoter        11213..11277
                     /ApEinfo_revcolor="#b4abac"
                     /ApEinfo_fwdcolor="#b4abac"
                     /label="J23100 promoter"
     misc_RNA        complement(<11278..>11297)
                     /created_by="isaacnplant"
                     /Color="#33ffff"
                     /modified_by="isaacnplant"
                     /label="IP_P_1011"
     misc_RNA        <11278..11297
                     /created_by="isaacnplant"
                     /Color="#0077ee"
                     /modified_by="isaacnplant"
                     /label="IP_P_1010"
     misc_RNA        11278..11297
                     /created_by="isaacnplant"
                     /label="galk3"
     misc_feature    11279..11297
                     /Original_Bases="AGACCGACTGAGGTCTCA"
                     /label="AGACCGACTGAGGTCTCA"
                     /note="Geneious type: Editing History Replacement"
     misc_feature    11298..11333
                     /ApEinfo_revcolor="#c6c9d1"
                     /ApEinfo_fwdcolor="#c6c9d1"
                     /label="repeat"
     promoter        complement(11495..11512)
                     /created_by="isaacnplant"
                     /label="IP_P_519"
     primer_bind     complement(11495..11512)
                     /Sequence="GCGGCCGCAACCGCTCTA"
                     /Hairpin_Tm="66.1"
                     /Tm="69.3"
                     /Self_Dimer_Tm="49.5"
                     /%GC="72.2"
                     /Extension="TGTGACTCGTCTC"
                     /modified_by="isaacnplant"
                     /label="IP_P_677"
     primer_bind     complement(11495..11512)
                     /Mismatches=0
                     /Extension="ATAGCGGCTCTTCCTGTTTTTTT"
                     /created_by="primer3"
                     /annotation_group="56338763844333299d33da3-44ef-4162-9476-
                     dd1ffd470ce0"
                     /%GC="72.2"
                     /Tm="69.3"
                     /Hairpin_Tm="66.1"
                     /Self_Dimer_Tm="49.5"
                     /Sequence="GCGGCCGCAACCGCTCTA"
                     /label="IP_P_519"
     misc_feature    11505..11512
                     /Recognition_pattern="GC^GGCCGC"
                     /annotation_group="GCGGCCGC"
                     /label="NotI"
                     /note="Geneious type: restriction site"
     misc_feature    complement(11505..11512)
                     /ApEinfo_revcolor="#7ea7d8"
                     /ApEinfo_fwdcolor="#7ea7d8"
                     /label="NotI"
     ligation        11519..11521
                     /label="Ligation"
     misc_feature    complement(11519..2506)
                     /Source="referenceToDocument: urn:local:.:1r8-7d3mzs7"
                     /label="101knr_backbone (concatenated sequence 2)"
                     /note="Geneious type: Concatenated sequence"
ORIGIN      
        1 ttgctcacat gttctttcct gcgttatccc ctgattagaa aaactcatcg agcatcaaat
       61 gaaactgcaa tttattcata tcaggattat caataccata tttttgaaaa agccgtttct
      121 gtaatgaagg agaaaactca ccgaggcagt tccataggat ggcaagatcc tggtatcggt
      181 ctgcgattcc gactcgtcca acatcaatac aacctattaa tttcccctcg tcaaaaataa
      241 ggttatcaag tgagaaatca ccatgagtga cgactgaatc cggtgagaat ggcaaaagct
      301 tatgcatttc tttccagact tgttcaacag gccagccatt acgctcgtca tcaaaatcac
      361 tcgcatcaac caaaccgtta ttcattcgtg attgcgcctg agcgaggcga aatacgcgat
      421 cgctgttaaa aggacaatta caaacaggaa tcgaatgcaa ccggcgcagg aacactgcca
      481 gcgcatcaac aatattttca cctgaatcag gatattcttc taatacctgg aatgctgttt
      541 tcccggggat cgcagtggtg agtaaccatg catcatcagg agtacggata aaatgcttga
      601 tggtcggaag aggcataaat tccgtcagcc agtttagtct gaccatctca tctgtaacat
      661 cattggcaac gctacctttg ccatgtttca gaaacaactc tggcgcatcg ggcttcccat
      721 acaatcgata gattgtcgca cctgattgcc cgacattatc gcgagcccat ttatacccat
      781 ataaatcagc atccatgttg gaatttaatc gcggcctcga gcaagacgtt tcccgttgaa
      841 tatggctcat aacacccctt gtattactgt ttatgtaagc agacagtttt attgttcatg
      901 atgatatatt tttatcttgt gcaatgtaac atcagagatt ttgagacaca acgtggcttt
      961 cccccccccc cctgcaggtc gatctaagct tgcttctttg ctgacgagtg gcggacgggt
     1021 gagtaatgtc tgggaaactg cctgatggag atccacgcat tttaacaggg ttattgtctc
     1081 atgagcggat acatatttga atgtatttag aaaaataaac aaatagctag ctcactcggt
     1141 cgctacgctc gcggccgctt aattaactac agccgatagt ctggaacagc gcacttacgg
     1201 gttgctgcgc aacccaagtg ctaccggcgc ggcagcgtga cccgtgtcgg cggctccaac
     1261 ggctcgccat cgtccagaaa acacggctca tcgggcatcg gcaggcgctg ctgcccgcgc
     1321 cgttcccatt cctccgtttc ggtcaaggct ggcaggtctg gttccatgcc cggaatgccg
     1381 ggctggctgg gcggctcctc gccggggccg gtcggtagtt gctgctcgcc cggatacagg
     1441 gtcgggatgc ggcgcaggtc gccatgcccc aacagcgatt cgtcctggtc gtcgtgatca
     1501 accaccacgg cggcactgaa caccgacagg cgcaactggt cgcggggctg gccccacgcc
     1561 acgcggtcat tgaccacgta ggccgacacg gtgccggggc cgttgagctt cacgacggag
     1621 atccagcgct cggccaccaa gtccttgact gcgtattgga ccgtccgcaa agaacgtccg
     1681 atgagcttgg aaagtgtctt ctggctgacc accacggcgt tctggtggcc catctgcgcc
     1741 acgaggtgat gcagcagcat tgccgccgtg ggtttcctcg caataagccc ggcccacgcc
     1801 tcatgcgctt tgcgttccgt ttgcacccag tgaccgggct tgttcttggc ttgaatgccg
     1861 atttctctgg actgcgtggc catgcttatc tccatgcggt agggtgccgc acggttgcgg
     1921 caccatgcgc aatcagctgc aacttttcgg cagcgcgaca acaattatgc gttgcgtaaa
     1981 agtggcagtc aattacagat tttctttaac ctacgcaatg agctattgcg gggggtgccg
     2041 caatgagctg ttgcgtaccc ccctttttta agttgttgat ttttaagtct ttcgcatttc
     2101 gccctatatc tagttctttg gtgcccaaag aagggcaccc ctgcggggtt cccccacgcc
     2161 ttcggcgcgg ctccccctcc ggcaaaaagt ggcccctccg gggcttgttg atcgactgcg
     2221 cggccttcgg ccttgcccaa ggtggcgctg cccccttgga acccccgcac tcgccgccgt
     2281 gaggctcggg gggcaggcgg gcgggcttcg ccttcgactg cccccactcg cataggcttg
     2341 ggtcgttcca ggcgcgtcaa ggccaagccg ctgcgcggtc gctgcgcgag ccttgacccg
     2401 ccttccactt ggtgtccaac cggcaagcga agcgcgcagg ccgcaggccg gaggcttaat
     2461 taagtttaaa caccatgcat cacgaagcgg gtcactactt ggtaagttta aacaccatgc
     2521 atcacgaagc gggtcactac ttggttcacg atttcttcgc agcagccttt ttagcgggcg
     2581 ctttctttgc ggtagacttc ttagccgctg ctttcttcgc cggtgccttt ttggctggtt
     2641 tactgtccga tttgctttcc ttagaatcag actcactgtc ggaatcatcc ttcgaatcac
     2701 ttttacctcc cttccgtgct ttgacggagg cttccaactt tgccagcaag tcggacacgt
     2761 cttccgttcc ttcgtctaac tcagctggtt gctcctcaac gctaaaagcc tctcctccct
     2821 cgagttttgc ttgtaccagc tcccgtaact gttcttggta gtcgtcatgg tacagatcgg
     2881 gtttgaaatc atcggtcatc gattcgacga cttggcctgc catctttaac tcagcaggct
     2941 tgatctgcac ttctttatcc aggattggga agtcggggtc ccgaatttcg tctggccaca
     3001 gcagtgtgtg aatcatcatg acatcccgct tgctgaagtc ttttacccgc agggctgcga
     3061 gccggctttt gttccgcagg gaaaagtgaa caatcgcaat ccgatctgtc tctgccaagg
     3121 ttttcgcgag gagaacataa gatttcgagg acttggaatc cggttccagg aagtacgact
     3181 tatcgtacat taaaggatcg agttgttctg ctggaataaa ttcaacaact tcgatctcgc
     3241 gactacgctc ctccgggagc gtcgcgatgt cctcatcggt gatgactacc atttgtccat
     3301 cgtccgattc gaaggcttta ttgatgtcac gatattcgac cacctctccg caaacttcgc
     3361 acacccgttt ataccggatc cgtccattat ccttcgcatg tacttgatgg aatttaatgt
     3421 catggtcttc ggttgcggaa taaaccttga ccggaacgtt tacgagtccg aatgcaatgc
     3481 tccctttcca gatactgcgc attttttttt cctccttgtg tgattattcc cagacgactt
     3541 catcgggggt cttatcaggg cgcaagccgc gccaactggg ctggcgcaag cggccatcac
     3601 tggtgcgttc gctatagcgg acttcgccga ccaattccgg gcggacaaag gtgacgccgc
     3661 gggcatcaac cttgggcagg ggggcgttaa acgggctttc atcggtatgc agcggtttca
     3721 gcatatcttt cagcttgctc aattcctttt cggtaaagcc ggtgccaacg cggcccacaa
     3781 actgcaagcc ttcggggcct gggataccca agaccaaggc accgatacca ctgctgcgcc
     3841 ccccttcgcc ctggcgccac ccaccgatca caacttcttg agtattccag atcttatcct
     3901 tgatccagct gctgctgcgg cgaccgggct gatacgtgga atcccatttt ttggcgacga
     3961 caccttcaaa gcgcttcttc cgaacatgtt ccatggcttc tgggccatcg cccggcagtt
     4021 gatccggaac gatcaggcct ccgccatcgg ccagcgcttc caagattttt cgtcgatctg
     4081 aatacttggc ccgcagcagt gagcggccat ccagccacag gatatcaaac gcccaaaatt
     4141 ccacccgcgt actccgcgcg cgattctgca tctgcccaaa gctcggcaca ccggattcat
     4201 ccagcgcaac cgcctcgcca tcgaggacca catggtgctc agcgagatcg gcagcgagag
     4261 ccttgaactg aggatattcc cccgtgactt cgcggccggt ccgcgagcgg atctggagtt
     4321 gcccatgatc agcatcaata atgactcggt acccatccca tttaccctcg aacgcccatt
     4381 gtttagcttt gtatttggcc acggaaccct cagtggcgag catcggggcg aaatcttccg
     4441 gccgagcgtt cttttggtcc ttcatgcggt gcgccagcca atttttaccc ttagtttgaa
     4501 tgagagcgta acgaccgtcc accttctcgc catgcaaggt cacaatgatt tcgccgtgcg
     4561 agtcatctgg gttatccagt tcttccggca cccggaattt ctcagtttcg taagaaccac
     4621 tgtcccaaat aaccatgtct ccggcgccat actcgccttt ggggatcgag ccatgaaatg
     4681 ctaaatactc gatggggtga tcttcggtgt gcaccgcgag tcggttttcg gcagtggttt
     4741 cgggcaggtt cttagggacc gcgaaagaca cgagcacacc gtcgcgttcc aggcggagat
     4801 cgtagtggag tcgacgtgca tggtgttctt gaatgacgaa tttgtcgtta tttccggttt
     4861 tagggatctc cttaggaacg ggctctgggg tcttggaagc gtcacgcata gaacggtaag
     4921 tagtcagttt gtccgcaata ggtgcgtccg catcaagcgg ggccaagagg tcaccatact
     4981 catctaaccg gtccaaaacc tcgtcaaagc gcagatgacg aagttcgggg tctgcaattt
     5041 catcccaggt tcggggagct gccaccgtcg ggtggtcgcg gcctcgaagg gagtaaggcg
     5101 caatcgtcgt cttcgctgca ttgttctgac tccagtcgag gaacaccttt ccggcacgca
     5161 gtgatttcgt catggttgca gtaaccagtt ttggcattgc ctgttctaac tgttgagcaa
     5221 cccgccgtgc cagcaccgag gcgccgcggc tgctgatcgg ctcagccaac ggtacgtata
     5281 ggtggagccc tttcgagccc gacgttagcg ggtatgtttc taaatcgaga tcggtcataa
     5341 gcgcgcggac ttcgtgagct atctcgcata gttgcgtcat cgttaccccc tcacctggat
     5401 ctaggtcgaa cacaatccgg gtagctggtc cctgatcgcc atcctcgaag cgccattgcg
     5461 gtacatgtac ctcaagcgag gcttgttgtg ccacccaggc taacccctcc ctcgtattga
     5521 taatggggta cgttgttgtg ccagatttat gtgtaatact cccccgttcc aaccaacttg
     5581 gtgccgatga agccagttgt ttctcaaaga acgcctcctc cgcgactcca tttggccaac
     5641 gttttcgtgt aacgggacgt ccggcaatat gaggcaccat cacctgcgca atgctcaaat
     5701 agtaatcaaa aacctcggcc ttagtcgttc ctgtagcagg atataggact ttgtcggggt
     5761 tggttagtcg gacgcgctcg tatcgctcca taccccaggg gtgtctagcc attttttttt
     5821 cctccttgat tcacttttct ctatcactga tagggagtgg taaaataact ctatcaatga
     5881 tagagtgtca acaaaaatta ggaattaatg atgtctagat tagataaaag taaagtgatt
     5941 aacagcgcat tagagctgct taatgaggtc ggaatcgaag gtttaacaac ccgtaaactc
     6001 gcccagaagc taggtgtaga gcagcctaca ttgtattggc atgtaaaaaa taagcgggct
     6061 ttgctcgacg ccttagccat tgagatgtta gataggcacc atactcactt ttgcccttta
     6121 gaaggggaaa gctggcaaga ttttttacgt aataacgcta aaagttttag atgtgcttta
     6181 ctaagtcatc gcgatggagc aaaagtacat ttaggtacac ggcctacaga aaaacagtat
     6241 gaaactctcg aaaatcaatt agccttttta tgccaacaag gtttttcact agagaatgca
     6301 ttatatgcac tcagcgctgt ggggcatttt actttaggtt gcgtattgga agatcaagag
     6361 catcaagtcg ctaaagaaga aagggaaaca cctactactg atagtatgcc gccattatta
     6421 cgacaagcta tcgaattatt tgatcaccaa ggtgcagagc cagccttctt attcggcctt
     6481 gaattgatca tatgcggatt agaaaaacaa cttaaatgtg aaagtgggtc ttaaggaagc
     6541 aacggcccgg agggtggcgg gcaggacgcc cgccataaac tgccaggcat caaattaagc
     6601 agaaggccat cctgacggat ggcctttttg cgtttctaca aactctgcta gcttctagag
     6661 cacagctaac accacgtcgt ccctatctgc tgccctaggt ctatgagtgg ttgctggata
     6721 actttacggg catgcataag gctcgtatga tatattcagg gagtccacaa cggtttccct
     6781 ctacaaataa ttttgtttaa cttttactag aggaggaggc aaaaatggat aagaaatact
     6841 caataggctt agatatcggc acaaatagcg tcggatgggc ggtgatcact gatgaatata
     6901 aggttccgtc taaaaagttc aaggttctgg gaaatacaga ccgccacagt atcaaaaaaa
     6961 atcttatagg ggctctttta tttgacagtg gagagacagc ggaagcgact cgactcaaac
     7021 ggacagctcg tagaaggtat acacgtcgga agaatcgtat ttgttatcta caggagattt
     7081 tttcaaatga gatggcgaaa gtagatgata gtttctttca tcgacttgaa gagtcttttt
     7141 tggtggaaga agacaagaag catgaacgtc atcctatttt tggaaatata gtagatgaag
     7201 ttgcttatca tgagaaatat ccaactatct atcatctgcg aaaaaaattg gtagattcta
     7261 ctgataaagc ggatttgcgc ttaatctatt tggccttagc gcatatgatt aagtttcgtg
     7321 gtcatttttt gattgaggga gatttaaatc ctgataatag tgatgtggac aaactattta
     7381 tccagttggt acaaacctac aatcaattat ttgaagaaaa ccctattaac gcaagtggag
     7441 tagatgctaa agcgattctt tctgcacgat tgagtaaatc aagacgatta gaaaatctca
     7501 ttgctcagct ccccggtgag aagaaaaatg gcttatttgg gaatctcatt gctttgtcat
     7561 tgggtttgac ccctaatttt aaatcaaatt ttgatttggc agaagatgct aaattacagc
     7621 tttcaaaaga tacttacgat gatgatttag ataatttatt ggcgcaaatt ggagatcaat
     7681 atgctgattt gtttttggca gctaagaatt tatcagatgc tattttactt tcagatatcc
     7741 taagagtaaa tactgaaata actaaggctc ccctatcagc ttcaatgatt aaacgctacg
     7801 atgaacatca tcaagacttg actcttttaa aagctttagt tcgacaacaa cttccagaaa
     7861 agtataaaga aatctttttt gatcaatcaa aaaacggata tgcaggttat attgatgggg
     7921 gagctagcca agaagaattt tataaattta tcaaaccaat tttagaaaaa atggatggta
     7981 ctgaggaatt attggtgaaa ctaaatcgtg aagatttgct gcgcaagcaa cggacctttg
     8041 acaacggctc tattccccat caaattcact tgggtgagct gcatgctatt ttgagaagac
     8101 aagaagactt ttatccattt ttaaaagaca atcgtgagaa gattgaaaaa atcttgactt
     8161 ttcgaattcc ttattatgtt ggtccattgg cgcgtggcaa tagtcgtttt gcatggatga
     8221 ctcggaagtc tgaagaaaca attaccccat ggaattttga agaagttgtc gataaaggtg
     8281 cttcagctca atcatttatt gaacgcatga caaactttga taaaaatctt ccaaatgaaa
     8341 aagtactacc aaaacatagt ttgctttatg agtattttac ggtttataac gaattgacaa
     8401 aggtcaaata tgttactgaa ggaatgcgaa aaccagcatt tctttcaggt gaacagaaga
     8461 aagccattgt tgatttactc ttcaaaacaa atcgaaaagt aaccgttaag caattaaaag
     8521 aagattattt caaaaaaata gaatgttttg atagtgttga aatttcagga gttgaagata
     8581 gatttaatgc ttcattaggt acctaccatg atttgctaaa aattattaaa gataaagatt
     8641 ttttggataa tgaagaaaat gaagatatct tagaggatat tgttttaaca ttgaccttat
     8701 ttgaagatag ggagatgatt gaggaaagac ttaaaacata tgctcacctc tttgatgata
     8761 aggtgatgaa acagcttaaa cgtcgccgtt atactggttg gggacgtttg tctcgaaaat
     8821 tgattaatgg tattagggat aagcaatctg gcaaaacaat attagatttt ttgaaatcag
     8881 atggttttgc caatcgcaat tttatgcagc tgatccatga tgatagtttg acatttaaag
     8941 aagacattca aaaagcacaa gtgtctggac aaggcgatag tttacatgaa catattgcaa
     9001 atttagctgg tagccctgct attaaaaaag gtattttaca gactgtaaaa gttgttgatg
     9061 aattggtcaa agtaatgggg cggcataagc cagaaaatat cgttattgaa atggcacgtg
     9121 aaaatcagac aactcaaaag ggccagaaaa attcgcgaga gcgtatgaaa cgaatcgaag
     9181 aaggtatcaa agaattagga agtcagattc ttaaagagca tcctgttgaa aatactcaat
     9241 tgcaaaatga aaagctctat ctctattatc tccaaaatgg aagagacatg tatgtggacc
     9301 aagaattaga tattaatcgt ttaagtgatt atgatgtcga tcacattgtt ccacaaagtt
     9361 tccttaaaga cgattcaata gacaataagg tcttaacgcg ttctgataaa aatcgtggta
     9421 aatcggataa cgttccaagt gaagaagtag tcaaaaagat gaaaaactat tggagacaac
     9481 ttctaaacgc caagttaatc actcaacgta agtttgataa tttaacgaaa gctgaacgtg
     9541 gaggtttgag tgaacttgat aaagctggtt ttatcaaacg ccaattggtt gaaactcgcc
     9601 aaatcactaa gcatgtggca caaattttgg atagtcgcat gaatactaaa tacgatgaaa
     9661 atgataaact tattcgagag gttaaagtga ttaccttaaa atctaaatta gtttctgact
     9721 tccgaaaaga tttccaattc tataaagtac gtgagattaa caattaccat catgcccatg
     9781 atgcgtatct aaatgccgtc gttggaactg ctttgattaa gaaatatcca aaacttgaat
     9841 cggagtttgt ctatggtgat tataaagttt atgatgttcg taaaatgatt gctaagtctg
     9901 agcaagaaat aggcaaagca accgcaaaat atttctttta ctctaatatc atgaacttct
     9961 tcaaaacaga aattacactt gcaaatggag agattcgcaa acgccctcta atcgaaacta
    10021 atggggaaac tggagaaatt gtctgggata aagggcgaga ttttgccaca gtgcgcaaag
    10081 tattgtccat gccccaagtc aatattgtca agaaaacaga agtacagaca ggcggattct
    10141 ccaaggagtc aattttacca aaaagaaatt cggacaagct tattgctcgt aaaaaagact
    10201 gggatccaaa aaaatatggt ggttttgata gtccaacggt agcttattca gtcctagtgg
    10261 ttgctaaggt ggaaaaaggg aaatcgaaga agttaaaatc cgttaaagag ttactaggga
    10321 tcacaattat ggaaagaagt tcctttgaaa aaaatccgat tgacttttta gaagctaaag
    10381 gatataagga agttaaaaaa gacttaatca ttaaactacc taaatatagt ctttttgagt
    10441 tagaaaacgg tcgtaaacgg atgctggcta gtgccggaga attacaaaaa ggaaatgagc
    10501 tggctctgcc aagcaaatat gtgaattttt tatatttagc tagtcattat gaaaagttga
    10561 agggtagtcc agaagataac gaacaaaaac aattgtttgt ggagcagcat aagcattatt
    10621 tagatgagat tattgagcaa atcagtgaat tttctaagcg tgttatttta gcagatgcca
    10681 atttagataa agttcttagt gcatataaca aacatagaga caaaccaata cgtgaacaag
    10741 cagaaaatat tattcattta tttacgttga cgaatcttgg agctcccgct gcttttaaat
    10801 attttgatac aacaattgat cgtaaacgat atacgtctac aaaagaagtt ttagatgcca
    10861 ctcttatcca tcaatccatc actggtcttt atgaaacacg cattgatttg agtcagctag
    10921 gaggtgactg accggctgat aaatttcttt gaatttctcc ttgattattt gttataaatg
    10981 ttataaaata atcttgttgg aaccattcaa aacagcatag caagttaaaa taaggctagt
    11041 ccgttatcaa cttgaaaaag tggcaccgag tcggtgcttt ttttgatact tctattctac
    11101 tctgactgca aaccaaaaaa acaagcgctt tcaaaacgct tgttttatca tttttaggga
    11161 aattaatctc ttaatccttt tatcattcta catttaggcg ctgccatctt gggacaatga
    11221 aaacgttagt catggcgcgc cttgacggct agctcagtcc taggtacagt gctagctggc
    11281 taactacgtt cgtggcggtt ttagagctat gctgttttga atggtcccaa aacctgcaga
    11341 caagcccggc cggcctaagg cgatgccccc tcgacctcga tcagggaggc gttcaggacg
    11401 actcacaaag aaagccgggc aatgcccggc tttttccacg cctcctgggc tgacttcagg
    11461 tgctacattt gaagagataa attgcactga aatctagagc ggttgcggcc gcaaaaaaac
    11521 a
//
