# Supplementary material for: Heterologous Cas9 and non-homologous end joining as a Potentially Organism-Agnostic Knockout (POAK) system in bacteria
Source: bioRxiv preprint, doi:10.1101/601971, version 2 (2021-10-06)
Supplement: Plasmid Sequences [file 601971_file03.zip › SuppFileA1/IP_245.gb]

LOCUS       IP_245                  7480 bp    DNA     circular UNA 09-JAN-2019
DEFINITION  .
ACCESSION   urn.local...1l-9z01cyp
VERSION     urn.local...1l-9z01cyp
KEYWORDS    .
SOURCE       (IP_101knr)
  ORGANISM  .
FEATURES             Location/Qualifiers
     misc_feature    41..48
                     /ApEinfo_revcolor="#7ea7d8"
                     /ApEinfo_fwdcolor="#7ea7d8"
                     /label="PacI"
     misc_feature    428..485
                     /ApEinfo_revcolor="#75c6a9"
                     /ApEinfo_fwdcolor="#75c6a9"
                     /label="putative terminator"
     misc_feature    452..469
                     /ApEinfo_revcolor="#ff9ccd"
                     /ApEinfo_fwdcolor="#ff9ccd"
                     /label="pBBR1 seq 3"
     misc_feature    512..516
                     /ApEinfo_revcolor="#ff9ccd"
                     /ApEinfo_fwdcolor="#ff9ccd"
                     /label="-35"
     misc_feature    535..546
                     /ApEinfo_revcolor="#ff9ccd"
                     /ApEinfo_fwdcolor="#ff9ccd"
                     /label="-10 and TSS"
     misc_feature    621..1283
                     /ApEinfo_revcolor="#ff9ccd"
                     /ApEinfo_fwdcolor="#ff9ccd"
                     /label="rep"
     misc_feature    1164..1182
                     /ApEinfo_revcolor="#ff9ccd"
                     /ApEinfo_fwdcolor="#ff9ccd"
                     /label="pBBR1 seq 4"
     misc_feature    1338..1353
                     /ApEinfo_revcolor="#7ea7d8"
                     /ApEinfo_fwdcolor="#7ea7d8"
                     /label="NotI/PacI"
     misc_feature    <1354..1438
                     /Source="referenceToDocument: urn:local:.:2og-7byb966"
                     /label="IP_103 PCR Product (concatenated sequence 1)"
                     /note="Geneious type: Concatenated sequence"
     source          1354..>1438
                     /ApEinfo_revcolor="#b1ff67"
                     /ApEinfo_fwdcolor="#b1ff67"
                     /label="source"
     ligation        1435..1438
                     /label="Ligation"
     misc_feature    1435..>2503
                     /Source="referenceToDocument: urn:local:.:2ok-7bybcv9"
                     /label="KnR (concatenated sequence 2)"
                     /note="Geneious type: Concatenated sequence"
     misc_feature    1439..2501
                     /Original_Bases="ATAAATGCTTCAATAATATTGAAAAAGGAAGAGTATGAGGG
                     AAGCGGTGATCGCCGAAGTATCGACTCAACTATCAGAGGTAGTTGGCGTCATCGAGCG
                     CCATCTCGAACCGACGTTGCTGGCCGTACATTTGTACGGCTCCGCAGTGGATGGCGGC
                     CTGAAGCCACACAGTGATATTGATTTGCTGGTTACGGTGACCGTAAGGCTTGATGAAA
                     CAACGCGGCGAGCTTTGATCAACGACCTTTTGGAAACTTCGGCTTCCCCTGGAGAGAG
                     CGAGATTCTCCGCGCTGTAGAAGTCACCATTGTTGTGCACGACGACATCATTCCGTGG
                     CGTTATCCAGCTAAGCGCGAACTGCAATTTGGAGAATGGCAGCGCAATGACATTCTTG
                     CAGGTATCTTCGAGCCAGCCACGATCGACATTGATCTGGCTATCTTGCTGACAAAAGC
                     AAGAGAACATAGCGTTGCCTTGGTAGGTCCAGCGGCGGAGGAACTCTTTGATCCGGTT
                     CCTGAACAGGATCTATTTGAGGCGCTAAATGAAACCTTAACGCTATGGAACTCGCCGC
                     CCGACTGGGCTGGCGATGAGCGAAATGTAGTGCTTACGTTGTCCCGCATTTGGTACAG
                     CGCAGTAACCGGCAAAATCGCGCCGAAGGATGTCGCTGCCGACTGGGCAATGGAGCGC
                     CTGCCGGCCCAGTATCAGCCCGTCATACTTGAAGCTAGACAGGCTTATCTTGGACAAG
                     AAGAAGATCGCTTGGCCTCGCGCGCAGATCAGTTGGAAGAATTTGTCCACTACGTGAA
                     AGGCGAGATCACCAAGGTAGTCGGCAAAT"
                     /label="ATAAATGCTTCAATAATATTGAAAAAGGAAGAGTATGAGGGAAGCGGTGA
                     TCGCCGAAGTATCGACTCAACTATCAGAGGTAGTTGGCGTCATCGAGCGCCATCTCGA
                     ACCGACGTTGCTGGCCGTACATTTGTACGGCTCCGCAGTGGATGGCGGCCTGAAGCCA
                     CACAGTGATATTGATTTGCTGGTTACGGTGACCGTAAGGCTTGATGAAACAACGCGGC
                     GAGCTTTGATCAACGACCTTTTGGAAACTTCGGCTTCCCCTGGAGAGAGCGAGATTCT
                     CCGCGCTGTAGAAGTCACCATTGTTGTGCACGACGACATCATTCCGTGGCGTTATCCA
                     GCTAAGCGCGAACTGCAATTTGGAGAATGGCAGCGCAATGACATTCTTGCAGGTATCT
                     TCGAGCCAGCCACGATCGACATTGATCTGGCTATCTTGCTGACAAAAGCAAGAGAACA
                     TAGCGTTGCCTTGGTAGGTCCAGCGGCGGAGGAACTCTTTGATCCGGTTCCTGAACAG
                     GATCTATTTGAGGCGCTAAATGAAACCTTAACGCTATGGAACTCGCCGCCCGACTGGG
                     CTGGCGATGAGCGAAATGTAGTGCTTACGTTGTCCCGCATTTGGTACAGCGCAGTAAC
                     CGGCAAAATCGCGCCGAAGGATGTCGCTGCCGACTGGGCAATGGAGCGCCTGCCGGCC
                     CAGTATCAGCCCGTCATACTTGAAGCTAGACAGGCTTATCTTGGACAAGAAGAAGATC
                     GCTTGGCCTCGCGCGCAGATCAGTTGGAAGAATTTGTCCACTACGTGAAAGGCGAGAT
                     CACCAAGGTAGTCGGCAAAT"
                     /note="Geneious type: Editing History Replacement"
     misc_feature    <1439..1454
                     /ApEinfo_revcolor="#b7e6d7"
                     /ApEinfo_fwdcolor="#b7e6d7"
                     /label="NS2"
     primer_bind     1439..1461
                     /created_by="primer3"
                     /%GC="39.1"
                     /Tm="58.5"
                     /Hairpin_Tm="49.3"
                     /Self_Dimer_Tm="4.6"
                     /Pair_Dimer_Tm="None"
                     /Sequence="TTAAAATGCGTGGATCTCCATCA"
                     /Product_Size=1065
                     /annotation_group="57837377940074747efd013-695f-4d96-852a-
                     0a9d1b762c1fKnR"
                     /Extension="CACCACACGTCTCGCCTG"
                     /label="1 F"
     misc_feature    complement(1524..2469)
                     /ApEinfo_revcolor="#c7b0e3"
                     /ApEinfo_fwdcolor="#c7b0e3"
                     /label="Km cassette (HincII fragment, pAM1431)"
     CDS             1654..2469
                     /ApEinfo_revcolor="#faac61"
                     /ApEinfo_fwdcolor="#faac61"
                     /label="Kmr"
     misc_feature    2097
                     /created_by="isaacnplant"
                     /label="T->C removal of esp3II site"
     misc_feature    complement(2482..2503)
                     /created_by="primer3"
                     /%GC="45.5"
                     /Tm="59.7"
                     /Hairpin_Tm="None"
                     /Self_Dimer_Tm="None"
                     /Pair_Dimer_Tm="None"
                     /Sequence="TTGCTCACATGTTCTTTCCTGC"
                     /Product_Size=1065
                     /annotation_group="578373857686689c1cadf68-b102-4ec6-8eaa-
                     ecdb147e39eeKnR"
                     /Extension="CACCACACGTCTCGGCCG"
                     /label="1,065 R"
                     /note="Geneious type: primer_bind_reverse"
     misc_feature    2504..2511
                     /ApEinfo_revcolor="#7ea7d8"
                     /ApEinfo_fwdcolor="#7ea7d8"
                     /label="NotI"
     source          complement(2661..7001)
                     /ApEinfo_revcolor="#b1ff67"
                     /ApEinfo_fwdcolor="#b1ff67"
                     /label="source"
     misc_feature    complement(2683..2718)
                     /ApEinfo_revcolor="#c6c9d1"
                     /ApEinfo_fwdcolor="#c6c9d1"
                     /label="repeat"
     misc_feature    complement(2719..2737)
                     /ApEinfo_revcolor="#7bcdc8"
                     /ApEinfo_fwdcolor="#7bcdc8"
                     /label="BsaI Spacer"
     promoter        complement(2738..2802)
                     /ApEinfo_revcolor="#b4abac"
                     /ApEinfo_fwdcolor="#b4abac"
                     /label="J23100 promoter"
     terminator      2859..2900
                     /ApEinfo_revcolor="#9eafd2"
                     /ApEinfo_fwdcolor="#9eafd2"
                     /label="terminator"
     precursor_RNA   complement(2931..3019)
                     /ApEinfo_revcolor="#75c6a9"
                     /ApEinfo_fwdcolor="#75c6a9"
                     /label="tracrRNA precursor"
     terminator      complement(2931..2952)
                     /ApEinfo_revcolor="#b4abac"
                     /ApEinfo_fwdcolor="#b4abac"
                     /label="tracrRNA terminator"
     promoter        complement(3026..3079)
                     /ApEinfo_revcolor="#b4abac"
                     /ApEinfo_fwdcolor="#b4abac"
                     /label="tracrRNA promoter"
     CDS             complement(3084..7001)
                     /ApEinfo_revcolor="#ff9ccd"
                     /ApEinfo_fwdcolor="#ff9ccd"
                     /label="cas9"
     misc_feature    complement(3135..3159)
                     /label="/ApEinfo_revcolor=#84b0dc
                     /ApEinfo_fwdcolor=#84b0dc"
     misc_feature    5273..5278
                     /Recognition_pattern="CA^TATG"
                     /annotation_group="CATATG"
                     /label="NdeI"
                     /note="Geneious type: restriction site"
     misc_feature    6708..6713
                     /Recognition_pattern="CA^TATG"
                     /annotation_group="CATATG"
                     /label="NdeI"
                     /note="Geneious type: restriction site"
     CDS             complement(7002..7190)
                     /ApEinfo_revcolor="#ff9ccd"
                     /ApEinfo_fwdcolor="#ff9ccd"
                     /label="cas9"
     source          complement(7002..7480)
                     /ApEinfo_revcolor="#b1ff67"
                     /ApEinfo_fwdcolor="#b1ff67"
                     /label="source"
     promoter        complement(7203..7362)
                     /ApEinfo_revcolor="#d6b295"
                     /ApEinfo_fwdcolor="#d6b295"
                     /label="proC promoter"
     terminator      complement(7373..7460)
                     /ApEinfo_revcolor="#9eafd2"
                     /ApEinfo_fwdcolor="#9eafd2"
                     /label="rrnBT2 term"
ORIGIN      
        1 accaagtagt gacccgcttc gtgatgcatg gtgtttaaac ttaattaagc ctccggcctg
       61 cggcctgcgc gcttcgcttg ccggttggac accaagtgga aggcgggtca aggctcgcgc
      121 agcgaccgcg cagcggcttg gccttgacgc gcctggaacg acccaagcct atgcgagtgg
      181 gggcagtcga aggcgaagcc cgcccgcctg ccccccgagc ctcacggcgg cgagtgcggg
      241 ggttccaagg gggcagcgcc accttgggca aggccgaagg ccgcgcagtc gatcaacaag
      301 ccccggaggg gccacttttt gccggagggg gagccgcgcc gaaggcgtgg gggaaccccg
      361 caggggtgcc cttctttggg caccaaagaa ctagatatag ggcgaaatgc gaaagactta
      421 aaaatcaaca acttaaaaaa ggggggtacg caacagctca ttgcggcacc ccccgcaata
      481 gctcattgcg taggttaaag aaaatctgta attgactgcc acttttacgc aacgcataat
      541 tgttgtcgcg ctgccgaaaa gttgcagctg attgcgcatg gtgccgcaac cgtgcggcac
      601 cctaccgcat ggagataagc atggccacgc agtccagaga aatcggcatt caagccaaga
      661 acaagcccgg tcactgggtg caaacggaac gcaaagcgca tgaggcgtgg gccgggctta
      721 ttgcgaggaa acccacggcg gcaatgctgc tgcatcacct cgtggcgcag atgggccacc
      781 agaacgccgt ggtggtcagc cagaagacac tttccaagct catcggacgt tctttgcgga
      841 cggtccaata cgcagtcaag gacttggtgg ccgagcgctg gatctccgtc gtgaagctca
      901 acggccccgg caccgtgtcg gcctacgtgg tcaatgaccg cgtggcgtgg ggccagcccc
      961 gcgaccagtt gcgcctgtcg gtgttcagtg ccgccgtggt ggttgatcac gacgaccagg
     1021 acgaatcgct gttggggcat ggcgacctgc gccgcatccc gaccctgtat ccgggcgagc
     1081 agcaactacc gaccggcccc ggcgaggagc cgcccagcca gcccggcatt ccgggcatgg
     1141 aaccagacct gccagccttg accgaaacgg aggaatggga acggcgcggg cagcagcgcc
     1201 tgccgatgcc cgatgagccg tgttttctgg acgatggcga gccgttggag ccgccgacac
     1261 gggtcacgct gccgcgccgg tagcacttgg gttgcgcagc aacccgtaag tgcgctgttc
     1321 cagactatcg gctgtagtta attaagcggc cgcgagcgta gcgaccgagt gagctagcta
     1381 tttgtttatt tttctaaata cattcaaata tgtatccgct catgagacaa taaccctgtt
     1441 aaaatgcgtg gatctccatc aggcagtttc ccagacatta ctcacccgtc cgccactcgt
     1501 cagcaaagaa gcaagcttag atcgacctgc aggggggggg gggaaagcca cgttgtgtct
     1561 caaaatctct gatgttacat tgcacaagat aaaaatatat catcatgaac aataaaactg
     1621 tctgcttaca taaacagtaa tacaaggggt gttatgagcc atattcaacg ggaaacgtct
     1681 tgctcgaggc cgcgattaaa ttccaacatg gatgctgatt tatatgggta taaatgggct
     1741 cgcgataatg tcgggcaatc aggtgcgaca atctatcgat tgtatgggaa gcccgatgcg
     1801 ccagagttgt ttctgaaaca tggcaaaggt agcgttgcca atgatgttac agatgagatg
     1861 gtcagactaa actggctgac ggaatttatg cctcttccga ccatcaagca ttttatccgt
     1921 actcctgatg atgcatggtt actcaccact gcgatccccg ggaaaacagc attccaggta
     1981 ttagaagaat atcctgattc aggtgaaaat attgttgatg cgctggcagt gttcctgcgc
     2041 cggttgcatt cgattcctgt ttgtaattgt ccttttaaca gcgatcgcgt atttcgcctc
     2101 gctcaggcgc aatcacgaat gaataacggt ttggttgatg cgagtgattt tgatgacgag
     2161 cgtaatggct ggcctgttga acaagtctgg aaagaaatgc ataagctttt gccattctca
     2221 ccggattcag tcgtcactca tggtgatttc tcacttgata accttatttt tgacgagggg
     2281 aaattaatag gttgtattga tgttggacga gtcggaatcg cagaccgata ccaggatctt
     2341 gccatcctat ggaactgcct cggtgagttt tctccttcat tacagaaacg gctttttcaa
     2401 aaatatggta ttgataatcc tgatatgaat aaattgcagt ttcatttgat gctcgatgag
     2461 tttttctaat caggggataa cgcaggaaag aacatgtgag caagcggccg caaccgctct
     2521 agatttcagt gcaatttatc tcttcaaatg tagcacctga agtcagccca ggaggcgtgg
     2581 aaaaagccgg gcattgcccg gctttctttg tgagtcgtcc tgaacgcctc cctgatcgag
     2641 gtcgaggggg catcgcctta ggccggccgg gcttgtctgc aggttttggg accattcaaa
     2701 acagcatagc tctaaaactg agacctcagt cggtctcagc tagcactgta cctaggactg
     2761 agctagccgt caaggcgcgc catgactaac gttttcattg tcccaagatg gcagcgccta
     2821 aatgtagaat gataaaagga ttaagagatt aatttcccta aaaatgataa aacaagcgtt
     2881 ttgaaagcgc ttgttttttt ggtttgcagt cagagtagaa tagaagtatc aaaaaaagca
     2941 ccgactcggt gccacttttt caagttgata acggactagc cttattttaa cttgctatgc
     3001 tgttttgaat ggttccaaca agattatttt ataactttta taacaaataa tcaaggagaa
     3061 attcaaagaa atttatcagc cggtcagtca cctcctagct gactcaaatc aatgcgtgtt
     3121 tcataaagac cagtgatgga ttgatggata agagtggcat ctaaaacttc ttttgtagac
     3181 gtatatcgtt tacgatcaat tgttgtatca aaatatttaa aagcagcggg agctccaaga
     3241 ttcgtcaacg taaataaatg aataatattt tctgcttgtt cacgtattgg tttgtctcta
     3301 tgtttgttat atgcactaag aactttatct aaattggcat ctgctaaaat aacacgctta
     3361 gaaaattcac tgatttgctc aataatctca tctaaataat gcttatgctg ctccacaaac
     3421 aattgttttt gttcgttatc ttctggacta cccttcaact tttcataatg actagctaaa
     3481 tataaaaaat tcacatattt gcttggcaga gccagctcat ttcctttttg taattctccg
     3541 gcactagcca gcatccgttt acgaccgttt tctaactcaa aaagactata tttaggtagt
     3601 ttaatgatta agtctttttt aacttcctta tatcctttag cttctaaaaa gtcaatcgga
     3661 tttttttcaa aggaacttct ttccataatt gtgatcccta gtaactcttt aacggatttt
     3721 aacttcttcg atttcccttt ttccacctta gcaaccacta ggactgaata agctaccgtt
     3781 ggactatcaa aaccaccata tttttttgga tcccagtctt ttttacgagc aataagcttg
     3841 tccgaatttc tttttggtaa aattgactcc ttggagaatc cgcctgtctg tacttctgtt
     3901 ttcttgacaa tattgacttg gggcatggac aatactttgc gcactgtggc aaaatctcgc
     3961 cctttatccc agacaatttc tccagtttcc ccattagttt cgattagagg gcgtttgcga
     4021 atctctccat ttgcaagtgt aatttctgtt ttgaagaagt tcatgatatt agagtaaaag
     4081 aaatattttg cggttgcttt gcctatttct tgctcagact tagcaatcat tttacgaaca
     4141 tcataaactt tataatcacc atagacaaac tccgattcaa gttttggata tttcttaatc
     4201 aaagcagttc caacgacggc atttagatac gcatcatggg catgatggta attgttaatc
     4261 tcacgtactt tatagaattg gaaatctttt cggaagtcag aaactaattt agattttaag
     4321 gtaatcactt taacctctcg aataagttta tcattttcat cgtatttagt attcatgcga
     4381 ctatccaaaa tttgtgccac atgcttagtg atttggcgag tttcaaccaa ttggcgtttg
     4441 ataaaaccag ctttatcaag ttcactcaaa cctccacgtt cagctttcgt taaattatca
     4501 aacttacgtt gagtgattaa cttggcgttt agaagttgtc tccaatagtt tttcatcttt
     4561 ttgactactt cttcacttgg aacgttatcc gatttaccac gatttttatc agaacgcgtt
     4621 aagaccttat tgtctattga atcgtcttta aggaaacttt gtggaacaat gtgatcgaca
     4681 tcataatcac ttaaacgatt aatatctaat tcttggtcca catacatgtc tcttccattt
     4741 tggagataat agagatagag cttttcattt tgcaattgag tattttcaac aggatgctct
     4801 ttaagaatct gacttcctaa ttctttgata ccttcttcga ttcgtttcat acgctctcgc
     4861 gaatttttct ggcccttttg agttgtctga ttttcacgtg ccatttcaat aacgatattt
     4921 tctggcttat gccgccccat tactttgacc aattcatcaa caacttttac agtctgtaaa
     4981 ataccttttt taatagcagg gctaccagct aaatttgcaa tatgttcatg taaactatcg
     5041 ccttgtccag acacttgtgc tttttgaatg tcttctttaa atgtcaaact atcatcatgg
     5101 atcagctgca taaaattgcg attggcaaaa ccatctgatt tcaaaaaatc taatattgtt
     5161 ttgccagatt gcttatccct aataccatta atcaattttc gagacaaacg tccccaacca
     5221 gtataacggc gacgtttaag ctgtttcatc accttatcat caaagaggtg agcatatgtt
     5281 ttaagtcttt cctcaatcat ctccctatct tcaaataagg tcaatgttaa aacaatatcc
     5341 tctaagatat cttcattttc ttcattatcc aaaaaatctt tatctttaat aatttttagc
     5401 aaatcatggt aggtacctaa tgaagcatta aatctatctt caactcctga aatttcaaca
     5461 ctatcaaaac attctatttt tttgaaataa tcttctttta attgcttaac ggttactttt
     5521 cgatttgttt tgaagagtaa atcaacaatg gctttcttct gttcacctga aagaaatgct
     5581 ggttttcgca ttccttcagt aacatatttg acctttgtca attcgttata aaccgtaaaa
     5641 tactcataaa gcaaactatg ttttggtagt actttttcat ttggaagatt tttatcaaag
     5701 tttgtcatgc gttcaataaa tgattgagct gaagcacctt tatcgacaac ttcttcaaaa
     5761 ttccatgggg taattgtttc ttcagacttc cgagtcatcc atgcaaaacg actattgcca
     5821 cgcgccaatg gaccaacata ataaggaatt cgaaaagtca agattttttc aatcttctca
     5881 cgattgtctt ttaaaaatgg ataaaagtct tcttgtcttc tcaaaatagc atgcagctca
     5941 cccaagtgaa tttgatgggg aatagagccg ttgtcaaagg tccgttgctt gcgcagcaaa
     6001 tcttcacgat ttagtttcac caataattcc tcagtaccat ccattttttc taaaattggt
     6061 ttgataaatt tataaaattc ttcttggcta gctcccccat caatataacc tgcatatccg
     6121 ttttttgatt gatcaaaaaa gatttcttta tacttttctg gaagttgttg tcgaactaaa
     6181 gcttttaaaa gagtcaagtc ttgatgatgt tcatcgtagc gtttaatcat tgaagctgat
     6241 aggggagcct tagttatttc agtatttact cttaggatat ctgaaagtaa aatagcatct
     6301 gataaattct tagctgccaa aaacaaatca gcatattgat ctccaatttg cgccaataaa
     6361 ttatctaaat catcatcgta agtatctttt gaaagctgta atttagcatc ttctgccaaa
     6421 tcaaaatttg atttaaaatt aggggtcaaa cccaatgaca aagcaatgag attcccaaat
     6481 aagccatttt tcttctcacc ggggagctga gcaatgagat tttctaatcg tcttgattta
     6541 ctcaatcgtg cagaaagaat cgctttagca tctactccac ttgcgttaat agggttttct
     6601 tcaaataatt gattgtaggt ttgtaccaac tggataaata gtttgtccac atcactatta
     6661 tcaggattta aatctccctc aatcaaaaaa tgaccacgaa acttaatcat atgcgctaag
     6721 gccaaataga ttaagcgcaa atccgcttta tcagtagaat ctaccaattt ttttcgcaga
     6781 tgatagatag ttggatattt ctcatgataa gcaacttcat ctactatatt tccaaaaata
     6841 ggatgacgtt catgcttctt gtcttcttcc accaaaaaag actcttcaag tcgatgaaag
     6901 aaactatcat ctactttcgc catctcattt gaaaaaatct cctgtagata acaaatacga
     6961 ttcttccgac gtgtatacct tctacgagct gtccgtttga gtcgagtcgc ttccgctgtc
     7021 tctccactgt caaataaaag agcccctata agattttttt tgatactgtg gcggtctgta
     7081 tttcccagaa ccttgaactt tttagacgga accttatatt catcagtgat caccgcccat
     7141 ccgacgctat ttgtgccgat atctaagcct attgagtatt tcttatccat ttttgcctcc
     7201 tcctctagta aaagttaaac aaaattattt gtagagggaa accgttgtgg actccctgaa
     7261 tatatcatac gagccttatg catgcccgta aagttatcca gcaaccactc atagacctag
     7321 ggcagcagat agggacgacg tggtgttagc tgtgctctag aagctagcag agtttgtaga
     7381 aacgcaaaaa ggccatccgt caggatggcc ttctgcttaa tttgatgcct ggcagtttat
     7441 ggcgggcgtc ctgcccgcca ccctccgggc cgttgcttcc
//
