# Supplementary material for: Heterologous Cas9 and non-homologous end joining as a Potentially Organism-Agnostic Knockout (POAK) system in bacteria
Source: bioRxiv preprint, doi:10.1101/601971, version 2 (2021-10-06)
Supplement: Plasmid Sequences [file 601971_file03.zip › SuppFileA1/IP_305.gb]

LOCUS       IP_305                 11521 bp    DNA     circular UNA 05-JAN-2019
DEFINITION  gnPOAKgalKe9.
ACCESSION   urn.local...3p-9z01nbq
VERSION     urn.local...3p-9z01nbq
KEYWORDS    .
SOURCE       (101knR)
  ORGANISM  .
FEATURES             Location/Qualifiers
     misc_feature    complement(<1..1069)
                     /Source="referenceToDocument: urn:local:.:2ok-7bybcv9"
                     /label="KnR (concatenated sequence 2)"
                     /note="Geneious type: Concatenated sequence"
     misc_feature    1..22
                     /Sequence="TTGCTCACATGTTCTTTCCTGC"
                     /Hairpin_Tm="None"
                     /Tm="59.7"
                     /Self_Dimer_Tm="None"
                     /%GC="45.5"
                     /Pair_Dimer_Tm="None"
                     /Product_Size=2503
                     /Extension="CACCACAGCTCTTCGACA"
                     /modified_by="isaacnplant"
                     /label="IP_P_736"
                     /note="Geneious type: primer_bind_reverse"
     misc_feature    3..1065
                     /Original_Bases="ATTTGCCGACTACCTTGGTGATCTCGCCTTTCACGTAGTGG
                     ACAAATTCTTCCAACTGATCTGCGCGCGAGGCCAAGCGATCTTCTTCTTGTCCAAGAT
                     AAGCCTGTCTAGCTTCAAGTATGACGGGCTGATACTGGGCCGGCAGGCGCTCCATTGC
                     CCAGTCGGCAGCGACATCCTTCGGCGCGATTTTGCCGGTTACTGCGCTGTACCAAATG
                     CGGGACAACGTAAGCACTACATTTCGCTCATCGCCAGCCCAGTCGGGCGGCGAGTTCC
                     ATAGCGTTAAGGTTTCATTTAGCGCCTCAAATAGATCCTGTTCAGGAACCGGATCAAA
                     GAGTTCCTCCGCCGCTGGACCTACCAAGGCAACGCTATGTTCTCTTGCTTTTGTCAGC
                     AAGATAGCCAGATCAATGTCGATCGTGGCTGGCTCGAAGATACCTGCAAGAATGTCAT
                     TGCGCTGCCATTCTCCAAATTGCAGTTCGCGCTTAGCTGGATAACGCCACGGAATGAT
                     GTCGTCGTGCACAACAATGGTGACTTCTACAGCGCGGAGAATCTCGCTCTCTCCAGGG
                     GAAGCCGAAGTTTCCAAAAGGTCGTTGATCAAAGCTCGCCGCGTTGTTTCATCAAGCC
                     TTACGGTCACCGTAACCAGCAAATCAATATCACTGTGTGGCTTCAGGCCGCCATCCAC
                     TGCGGAGCCGTACAAATGTACGGCCAGCAACGTCGGTTCGAGATGGCGCTCGATGACG
                     CCAACTACCTCTGATAGTTGAGTCGATACTTCGGCGATCACCGCTTCCCTCATACTCT
                     TCCTTTTTCAATATTATTGAAGCATTTAT"
                     /label="ATTTGCCGACTACCTTGGTGATCTCGCCTTTCACGTAGTGGACAAATTCT
                     TCCAACTGATCTGCGCGCGAGGCCAAGCGATCTTCTTCTTGTCCAAGATAAGCCTGTC
                     TAGCTTCAAGTATGACGGGCTGATACTGGGCCGGCAGGCGCTCCATTGCCCAGTCGGC
                     AGCGACATCCTTCGGCGCGATTTTGCCGGTTACTGCGCTGTACCAAATGCGGGACAAC
                     GTAAGCACTACATTTCGCTCATCGCCAGCCCAGTCGGGCGGCGAGTTCCATAGCGTTA
                     AGGTTTCATTTAGCGCCTCAAATAGATCCTGTTCAGGAACCGGATCAAAGAGTTCCTC
                     CGCCGCTGGACCTACCAAGGCAACGCTATGTTCTCTTGCTTTTGTCAGCAAGATAGCC
                     AGATCAATGTCGATCGTGGCTGGCTCGAAGATACCTGCAAGAATGTCATTGCGCTGCC
                     ATTCTCCAAATTGCAGTTCGCGCTTAGCTGGATAACGCCACGGAATGATGTCGTCGTG
                     CACAACAATGGTGACTTCTACAGCGCGGAGAATCTCGCTCTCTCCAGGGGAAGCCGAA
                     GTTTCCAAAAGGTCGTTGATCAAAGCTCGCCGCGTTGTTTCATCAAGCCTTACGGTCA
                     CCGTAACCAGCAAATCAATATCACTGTGTGGCTTCAGGCCGCCATCCACTGCGGAGCC
                     GTACAAATGTACGGCCAGCAACGTCGGTTCGAGATGGCGCTCGATGACGCCAACTACC
                     TCTGATAGTTGAGTCGATACTTCGGCGATCACCGCTTCCCTCATACTCTTCCTTTTTC
                     AATATTATTGAAGCATTTAT"
                     /note="Geneious type: Editing History Replacement"
     CDS             complement(35..850)
                     /ApEinfo_revcolor="#faac61"
                     /ApEinfo_fwdcolor="#faac61"
                     /label="Kmr"
     misc_feature    35..980
                     /ApEinfo_revcolor="#c7b0e3"
                     /ApEinfo_fwdcolor="#c7b0e3"
                     /label="Km cassette (HincII fragment, pAM1431)"
     misc_feature    407
                     /created_by="isaacnplant"
                     /label="T->C removal of esp3II site"
     misc_feature    complement(1050..>1065)
                     /ApEinfo_revcolor="#b7e6d7"
                     /ApEinfo_fwdcolor="#b7e6d7"
                     /label="NS2"
     ligation        1066..1069
                     /label="Ligation"
     source          complement(<1066..1150)
                     /ApEinfo_revcolor="#b1ff67"
                     /ApEinfo_fwdcolor="#b1ff67"
                     /label="source"
     misc_feature    complement(1066..>1150)
                     /Source="referenceToDocument: urn:local:.:2og-7byb966"
                     /label="IP_103 PCR Product (concatenated sequence 1)"
                     /note="Geneious type: Concatenated sequence"
     misc_feature    complement(1151..1166)
                     /ApEinfo_revcolor="#7ea7d8"
                     /ApEinfo_fwdcolor="#7ea7d8"
                     /label="NotI/PacI"
     misc_feature    complement(1221..1883)
                     /ApEinfo_revcolor="#ff9ccd"
                     /ApEinfo_fwdcolor="#ff9ccd"
                     /label="rep"
     misc_feature    complement(1322..1340)
                     /ApEinfo_revcolor="#ff9ccd"
                     /ApEinfo_fwdcolor="#ff9ccd"
                     /label="pBBR1 seq 4"
     misc_feature    complement(1958..1969)
                     /ApEinfo_revcolor="#ff9ccd"
                     /ApEinfo_fwdcolor="#ff9ccd"
                     /label="-10 and TSS"
     misc_feature    complement(1988..1992)
                     /ApEinfo_revcolor="#ff9ccd"
                     /ApEinfo_fwdcolor="#ff9ccd"
                     /label="-35"
     misc_feature    complement(2019..2076)
                     /ApEinfo_revcolor="#75c6a9"
                     /ApEinfo_fwdcolor="#75c6a9"
                     /label="putative terminator"
     misc_feature    complement(2035..2052)
                     /ApEinfo_revcolor="#ff9ccd"
                     /ApEinfo_fwdcolor="#ff9ccd"
                     /label="pBBR1 seq 3"
     misc_feature    complement(2456..2463)
                     /ApEinfo_revcolor="#7ea7d8"
                     /ApEinfo_fwdcolor="#7ea7d8"
                     /label="PacI"
     primer_bind     complement(2484..2503)
                     /Sequence="ACCAAGTAGTGACCCGCTTC"
                     /Hairpin_Tm="None"
                     /Tm="59.7"
                     /Self_Dimer_Tm="None"
                     /%GC="55.0"
                     /Pair_Dimer_Tm="None"
                     /Product_Size=2503
                     /Extension="CACCACAGCTCTTCGCTT"
                     /modified_by="isaacnplant"
                     /label="IP_P_735"
     ligation        2504..2506
                     /label="Ligation"
     misc_feature    complement(2504..11521)
                     /Source="referenceToDocument: urn:local:.:1qj-7d3mei9"
                     /label="IP_103p519,520 (concatenated sequence 1)"
                     /note="Geneious type: Concatenated sequence"
     promoter        <2514..2531
                     /created_by="isaacnplant"
                     /label="IP_P_520"
     misc_feature    2514..2531
                     /Mismatches=0
                     /Extension="ATAGCGGCTCTTCCAAGTTTAAAC"
                     /created_by="primer3"
                     /annotation_group="56338769371520476681d73-a86d-43e5-b624-
                     1827fe65528c"
                     /%GC="55.6"
                     /Tm="62.1"
                     /Hairpin_Tm="None"
                     /Self_Dimer_Tm="None"
                     /Sequence="ACCATGCATCACGAAGCG"
                     /label="IP_P_520"
                     /note="Geneious type: primer_bind_reverse"
     misc_feature    complement(2546..3502)
                     /ApEinfo_revcolor="#85dae9"
                     /ApEinfo_fwdcolor="#85dae9"
                     /label="Ku_MYCS2_pcc7002 optimized"
     misc_feature    complement(3503..3517)
                     /ApEinfo_revcolor="#ff0087"
                     /ApEinfo_fwdcolor="#ff0087"
                     /label="RBS"
     misc_feature    complement(3524..5812)
                     /ApEinfo_revcolor="#b1ff67"
                     /ApEinfo_fwdcolor="#b1ff67"
                     /label="LigD_MYCS2"
     misc_feature    complement(4720..4722)
                     /ApEinfo_revcolor="#d6b295"
                     /ApEinfo_fwdcolor="#d6b295"
                     /label="BsmBI site"
     misc_feature    complement(4803..4814)
                     /ApEinfo_revcolor="#faac61"
                     /ApEinfo_fwdcolor="#faac61"
                     /label="BsmBI Site"
     primer_bind     complement(5478..5496)
                     /Mismatches=0
                     /created_by="primer3"
                     /annotation_group="7065449038142328d1794cb-5ee3-4a0e-b495-
                     a27b56226fb9"
                     /%GC="63.2"
                     /Tm="65.0"
                     /Hairpin_Tm="56.3"
                     /Self_Dimer_Tm="27.0"
                     /Sequence="GGGTGGCACAACAAGCCTC"
                     /label="IP_P_087"
     primer_bind     complement(5802..5827)
                     /Pair_Dimer_Tm="None"
                     /Product_Size=14426
                     /Mismatches=0
                     /Extension="CACCACAGCTCTTCGATG"
                     /created_by="primer3"
                     /annotation_group="70654518192105959479968-03c9-45ee-a36c-
                     12fbaf97804b"
                     /%GC="34.6"
                     /Tm="62.3"
                     /Hairpin_Tm="None"
                     /Self_Dimer_Tm="5.9"
                     /Sequence="AAGGAGGAAAAAAAAATGGCTAGACA"
                     /label="IP_P_631"
     mismatch        5804
                     /Target_base="A"
                     /Oligo_base="T"
                     /Oligo_name="IP_P_585"
                     /annotation_group="7065449442133720bad49f0-1c36-4621-abb7-
                     ff050f32bdcd"
                     /label="A/T"
     mismatch        5804
                     /Target_base="A"
                     /Oligo_base="T"
                     /Oligo_name="IP_P_685"
                     /annotation_group="706545643286381db7a3287-e9ef-4ebc-bd60-
                     3c73f3cd69bc"
                     /label="A/T"
     primer_bind     complement(5804..5827)
                     /modified_by="isaacnplant"
                     /Mismatch_Positions="===================T===T"
                     /Mismatches=2
                     /Extension="CACCACAGGTCTCGGAGA"
                     /created_by="primer3"
                     /annotation_group="706545643286381db7a3287-e9ef-4ebc-bd60-
                     3c73f3cd69bc"
                     /%GC="29.2"
                     /Tm="58.1"
                     /Hairpin_Tm="None"
                     /Self_Dimer_Tm="None"
                     /Sequence="AAGGAGGAAAAAAAAATGGTTAGT"
                     /label="IP_P_685"
     primer_bind     complement(5804..5826)
                     /Mismatch_Positions="==================T===T"
                     /Mismatches=2
                     /Extension="CACCACACGTCTCG"
                     /created_by="primer3"
                     /annotation_group="7065449442133720bad49f0-1c36-4621-abb7-
                     ff050f32bdcd"
                     /%GC="30.4"
                     /Tm="57.5"
                     /Hairpin_Tm="None"
                     /Self_Dimer_Tm="None"
                     /Sequence="AGGAGGAAAAAAAAATGGTTAGT"
                     /label="IP_P_585"
     mismatch        5808
                     /Target_base="C"
                     /Oligo_base="T"
                     /Oligo_name="IP_P_585"
                     /annotation_group="7065449442133720bad49f0-1c36-4621-abb7-
                     ff050f32bdcd"
                     /label="C/T"
     mismatch        5808
                     /Target_base="C"
                     /Oligo_base="T"
                     /Oligo_name="IP_P_685"
                     /annotation_group="706545643286381db7a3287-e9ef-4ebc-bd60-
                     3c73f3cd69bc"
                     /label="C/T"
     misc_feature    5813..5835
                     /Pair_Dimer_Tm="None"
                     /Product_Size=722
                     /Mismatches=0
                     /Extension="CACCACACGTCTCG"
                     /created_by="primer3"
                     /annotation_group="7065455245876180407a0df-afa1-4067-99c7-
                     4483d9bcf931"
                     /%GC="30.4"
                     /Tm="57.8"
                     /Hairpin_Tm="None"
                     /Self_Dimer_Tm="None"
                     /Sequence="TTTTTTTTCCTCCTTGATTCACT"
                     /label="IP_P_581"
                     /note="Geneious type: primer_bind_reverse"
     misc_feature    5813..5835
                     /modified_by="isaacnplant"
                     /Mismatches=0
                     /Extension="CACCACAGCTCTTCGAT"
                     /created_by="primer3"
                     /annotation_group="7065457267387483c745c0d-d8dc-455a-ae63-
                     42c08220c85c"
                     /%GC="30.4"
                     /Tm="57.8"
                     /Hairpin_Tm="None"
                     /Self_Dimer_Tm="None"
                     /Sequence="TTTTTTTTCCTCCTTGATTCACT"
                     /label="IP_P_732"
                     /note="Geneious type: primer_bind_reverse"
     misc_feature    complement(5813..5827)
                     /ApEinfo_revcolor="#ff0087"
                     /ApEinfo_fwdcolor="#ff0087"
                     /label="RBS"
     misc_feature    5830..5856
                     /Pair_Dimer_Tm="None"
                     /Product_Size=78
                     /Mismatches=0
                     /Extension="CACCACAGCTCTTCGAAT"
                     /created_by="primer3"
                     /annotation_group="70654541908158163525f26-3dca-4a7d-9a8c-
                     11dde25ebddb"
                     /%GC="37.0"
                     /Tm="61.9"
                     /Hairpin_Tm="46.6"
                     /Self_Dimer_Tm="25.2"
                     /Sequence="TTCACTTTTCTCTATCACTGATAGGGA"
                     /label="IP_P_674"
                     /note="Geneious type: primer_bind_reverse"
     misc_feature    5830..5856
                     /modified_by="isaacnplant"
                     /Mismatches=0
                     /Extension="CACCACAGCTCTTCG"
                     /created_by="primer3"
                     /annotation_group="706545775289419cff5a08e-62e0-4b7f-b882-
                     78bb1c00e00d"
                     /%GC="37.0"
                     /Tm="61.9"
                     /Hairpin_Tm="46.6"
                     /Self_Dimer_Tm="25.2"
                     /Sequence="TTCACTTTTCTCTATCACTGATAGGGA"
                     /label="IP_P_737"
                     /note="Geneious type: primer_bind_reverse"
     misc_feature    complement(5830..5907)
                     /ApEinfo_revcolor="#ffef86"
                     /ApEinfo_fwdcolor="#ffef86"
                     /label="tetA promoter element"
     mismatch        5836
                     /Target_base="T"
                     /Oligo_base="G"
                     /Oligo_name="IP_P_495"
                     /annotation_group="950d0b27-2077-45bd-89c6-42a8678a8a5b"
                     /label="T/G"
     misc_feature    5836..5895
                     /Sequence="GCTCTCTATCACTGATAGGGAGAGGTAAAATAACTCTATCAATGATA
                     GAGTGTCAACAAA"
                     /Mismatch_Positions="GC====================A==============
                     ======================="
                     /Mismatches=3
                     /annotation_group="950d0b27-2077-45bd-89c6-42a8678a8a5b"
                     /label="IP_P_495"
                     /note="Geneious type: primer_bind_reverse"
     mismatch        5837
                     /Target_base="T"
                     /Oligo_base="C"
                     /Oligo_name="IP_P_495"
                     /annotation_group="950d0b27-2077-45bd-89c6-42a8678a8a5b"
                     /label="T/C"
     misc_feature    5837..5843
                     /ApEinfo_revcolor="#b1ff67"
                     /ApEinfo_fwdcolor="#b1ff67"
                     /label="-35 Pr1"
     misc_feature    5838..5861
                     /modified_by="isaacnplant"
                     /Mismatches=0
                     /Extension="CACCACAGGTCTCG"
                     /created_by="primer3"
                     /annotation_group="7065455836641065fd3f409-4b7d-4c0d-b264-
                     78226e298021"
                     /%GC="45.8"
                     /Tm="62.4"
                     /Hairpin_Tm="44.3"
                     /Self_Dimer_Tm="25.2"
                     /Sequence="TCTCTATCACTGATAGGGAGTGGT"
                     /label="IP_P_688"
                     /note="Geneious type: primer_bind_reverse"
     misc_feature    complement(5838..5858)
                     /ApEinfo_revcolor="#d6b295"
                     /ApEinfo_fwdcolor="#d6b295"
                     /label="O2"
     misc_feature    5856
                     /ApEinfo_revcolor="#d6b295"
                     /ApEinfo_fwdcolor="#d6b295"
                     /label="tetA tss"
     mismatch        5858
                     /Target_base="T"
                     /Oligo_base="A"
                     /Oligo_name="IP_P_495"
                     /annotation_group="950d0b27-2077-45bd-89c6-42a8678a8a5b"
                     /label="T/A"
     misc_feature    5858..5863
                     /ApEinfo_revcolor="#84b0dc"
                     /ApEinfo_fwdcolor="#84b0dc"
                     /label="-35 Pr2"
     misc_feature    5861..5866
                     /ApEinfo_revcolor="#85dae9"
                     /ApEinfo_fwdcolor="#85dae9"
                     /label="-10 Pr1"
     misc_feature    complement(5862..5867)
                     /ApEinfo_revcolor="#ffef86"
                     /ApEinfo_fwdcolor="#ffef86"
                     /label="-10 Pa"
     misc_feature    complement(5868..5886)
                     /ApEinfo_revcolor="#f8d3a9"
                     /ApEinfo_fwdcolor="#f8d3a9"
                     /label="O1"
     misc_feature    5881..5886
                     /ApEinfo_revcolor="#d59687"
                     /ApEinfo_fwdcolor="#d59687"
                     /label="-10 Pr2"
     primer_bind     complement(5882..5907)
                     /Pair_Dimer_Tm="None"
                     /Product_Size=78
                     /Mismatches=0
                     /Extension="CACCACAGCTCTTCGCAT"
                     /created_by="primer3"
                     /annotation_group="7065453137781907372dd99-c841-4c6c-ad41-
                     583baa36692a"
                     /%GC="26.9"
                     /Tm="58.2"
                     /Hairpin_Tm="32.4"
                     /Self_Dimer_Tm="None"
                     /Sequence="TAATTCCTAATTTTTGTTGACACTCT"
                     /label="IP_P_673"
     misc_feature    complement(5885..5891)
                     /ApEinfo_revcolor="#85dae9"
                     /ApEinfo_fwdcolor="#85dae9"
                     /label="-35 Pa"
     misc_feature    5893
                     /ApEinfo_revcolor="#9eafd2"
                     /ApEinfo_fwdcolor="#9eafd2"
                     /label="tetR TSS"
     gene            5908..6534
                     /ApEinfo_revcolor="#ffef86"
                     /ApEinfo_fwdcolor="#ffef86"
                     /label="tetR"
     primer_bind     complement(5969..5990)
                     /Mismatches=0
                     /created_by="primer3"
                     /annotation_group="706544989377378c8dc584f-5c14-4f13-bbc9-
                     baf30cbd0d67"
                     /%GC="40.9"
                     /Tm="59.9"
                     /Hairpin_Tm="44.0"
                     /Self_Dimer_Tm="None"
                     /Sequence="GTTGTTAAACCTTCGATTCCGA"
                     /label="IP_P_610"
     PCR_primer      6324..6348
                     /ApEinfo_revcolor="#85dae9"
                     /ApEinfo_fwdcolor="#85dae9"
                     /label="GCATTTTACTTTAGGTTGCGTATTG"
     primer_bind     complement(6511..6536)
                     /modified_by="isaacnplant"
                     /Mismatches=0
                     /Extension="GGAACTCGTCTCG"
                     /created_by="primer3"
                     /annotation_group="3013457846677161a8e4028-b40d-45bc-afab-
                     750dbe399b16"
                     /%GC="38.5"
                     /Tm="61.0"
                     /Hairpin_Tm="39.7"
                     /Self_Dimer_Tm="10.3"
                     /Sequence="CCTTAAGACCCACTTTCACATTTAAG"
                     /label="IP_P_433c"
     primer_bind     complement(6515..6534)
                     /Pair_Dimer_Tm="None"
                     /Product_Size=627
                     /Mismatches=0
                     /Extension="CACCACAGGTCTCGCCGC"
                     /created_by="primer3"
                     /annotation_group="706545270555850f3f9db20-0938-49dd-a0e6-
                     bfe38defab2f"
                     /%GC="35.0"
                     /Tm="55.6"
                     /Hairpin_Tm="39.7"
                     /Self_Dimer_Tm="None"
                     /Sequence="TTAAGACCCACTTTCACATT"
                     /label="IP_P_656"
     primer_bind     complement(6515..6534)
                     /Pair_Dimer_Tm="None"
                     /Product_Size=722
                     /Mismatches=0
                     /Extension="CACCACACGTCTCGCAAA"
                     /created_by="primer3"
                     /annotation_group="7065454722975610ef6d758-9bb1-4ba1-8743-
                     b5fbb982b367"
                     /%GC="35.0"
                     /Tm="55.6"
                     /Hairpin_Tm="39.7"
                     /Self_Dimer_Tm="None"
                     /Sequence="TTAAGACCCACTTTCACATT"
                     /label="IP_P_582"
     misc_feature    6516..6537
                     /Mismatches=0
                     /created_by="primer3"
                     /annotation_group="706545035004426f7001567-20f1-4950-bc0d-
                     86e37a69931e"
                     /%GC="40.9"
                     /Tm="60.1"
                     /Hairpin_Tm="35.0"
                     /Self_Dimer_Tm="8.4"
                     /Sequence="ATGTGAAAGTGGGTCTTAAGGA"
                     /label="IP_P_621"
                     /note="Geneious type: primer_bind_reverse"
     misc_feature    6533..6552
                     /modified_by="isaacnplant"
                     /Mismatches=0
                     /Extension="GGAACTCGTCTCG"
                     /created_by="primer3"
                     /annotation_group="301345714391124a17a30a4-9b5a-48b0-acd3-
                     5d7496fd4f4e"
                     /%GC="65.0"
                     /Tm="68.6"
                     /Hairpin_Tm="42.6"
                     /Self_Dimer_Tm="16.0"
                     /Sequence="AAGGAAGCAACGGCCCGGAG"
                     /label="IP_P_432c"
                     /note="Geneious type: primer_bind_reverse"
     source          6535..7013
                     /ApEinfo_revcolor="#b1ff67"
                     /ApEinfo_fwdcolor="#b1ff67"
                     /label="source"
     misc_feature    6535..6550
                     /Pair_Dimer_Tm="None"
                     /Product_Size=14426
                     /Mismatches=0
                     /Extension="CACCACAGCTCTTCGTAA"
                     /created_by="primer3"
                     /annotation_group="706545226262695df3f28c0-d5d1-437d-9e93-
                     2dcce26468f4"
                     /%GC="75.0"
                     /Tm="64.8"
                     /Hairpin_Tm="42.6"
                     /Self_Dimer_Tm="16.0"
                     /Sequence="GGAAGCAACGGCCCGG"
                     /label="IP_P_630"
                     /note="Geneious type: primer_bind_reverse"
     misc_feature    6535..6550
                     /Pair_Dimer_Tm="2.7"
                     /Product_Size=378
                     /Mismatches=0
                     /Extension="CACCACAGCTCTTCG"
                     /created_by="primer3"
                     /annotation_group="706545372414683af90c4ab-c2ba-46e8-9fee-
                     e50aeb615ed1"
                     /%GC="75.0"
                     /Tm="64.8"
                     /Hairpin_Tm="42.6"
                     /Self_Dimer_Tm="16.0"
                     /Sequence="GGAAGCAACGGCCCGG"
                     /label="IP_P_675"
                     /note="Geneious type: primer_bind_reverse"
     terminator      6555..6642
                     /ApEinfo_revcolor="#9eafd2"
                     /ApEinfo_fwdcolor="#9eafd2"
                     /label="rrnBT2 term"
     primer_bind     complement(6606..6628)
                     /Mismatches=0
                     /created_by="primer3"
                     /annotation_group="706544720923970632f3cc7-4bd5-400e-88dd-
                     d065f1386f65"
                     /%GC="56.5"
                     /Tm="68.5"
                     /Hairpin_Tm="76.4"
                     /Self_Dimer_Tm="45.7"
                     /Sequence="AAAAGGCCATCCGTCAGGATGGC"
                     /label="IP_P_303"
     primer_bind     complement(6630..6652)
                     /Pair_Dimer_Tm="None"
                     /Product_Size=11075
                     /Mismatches=0
                     /Extension="CACCACAGCTCTTCG"
                     /created_by="primer3"
                     /annotation_group="706545140879454102b1250-bfae-41d9-b55e-
                     be471cb2ca14"
                     /%GC="47.8"
                     /Tm="63.0"
                     /Hairpin_Tm="45.3"
                     /Self_Dimer_Tm="17.6"
                     /Sequence="GCTAGCAGAGTTTGTAGAAACGC"
                     /label="IP_P_625"
     misc_feature    6642..6676
                     /Mismatch_Positions="===AGT============================="
                     /Mismatches=3
                     /created_by="primer3"
                     /annotation_group="7065447676095607e572ddc-6463-422f-ab85-
                     12caa1a69d70"
                     /%GC="48.6"
                     /Tm="71.4"
                     /Hairpin_Tm="54.3"
                     /Self_Dimer_Tm="23.5"
                     /Sequence="ACTAGTCTAGCTTCTAGAGCACAGCTAACACCACG"
                     /label="IP_P_137"
                     /note="Geneious type: primer_bind_reverse"
     mismatch        6645
                     /Target_base="C"
                     /Oligo_base="A"
                     /Oligo_name="IP_P_137"
                     /annotation_group="7065447676095607e572ddc-6463-422f-ab85-
                     12caa1a69d70"
                     /label="C/A"
     mismatch        6646
                     /Target_base="T"
                     /Oligo_base="G"
                     /Oligo_name="IP_P_137"
                     /annotation_group="7065447676095607e572ddc-6463-422f-ab85-
                     12caa1a69d70"
                     /label="T/G"
     mismatch        6647
                     /Target_base="G"
                     /Oligo_base="T"
                     /Oligo_name="IP_P_137"
                     /annotation_group="7065447676095607e572ddc-6463-422f-ab85-
                     12caa1a69d70"
                     /label="G/T"
     promoter        6653..6812
                     /ApEinfo_revcolor="#d6b295"
                     /ApEinfo_fwdcolor="#d6b295"
                     /label="proC promoter"
     primer_bind     complement(6734..6762)
                     /Mismatches=0
                     /created_by="primer3"
                     /annotation_group="706544850016114db69f8b4-04da-40b9-a2c0-
                     eb2132cabead"
                     /%GC="41.4"
                     /Tm="64.7"
                     /Hairpin_Tm="37.4"
                     /Self_Dimer_Tm="None"
                     /Sequence="TCCCTGAATATATCATACGAGCCTTATGC"
                     /label="IP_P_127"
     misc_feature    6763..6792
                     /Mismatches=0
                     /created_by="primer3"
                     /annotation_group="706544809254841bb56eeea-6a94-447c-8648-
                     8fb4d2bbe61f"
                     /%GC="40.0"
                     /Tm="66.1"
                     /Hairpin_Tm="35.6"
                     /Self_Dimer_Tm="None"
                     /Sequence="GTCCACAACGGTTTCCCTCTACAAATAATT"
                     /label="IP_P_128"
                     /note="Geneious type: primer_bind_reverse"
     primer_bind     complement(6805..6824)
                     /modified_by="isaacnplant"
                     /Mismatches=0
                     /Extension="CACCACAGCTCTTCGCAT"
                     /created_by="primer3"
                     /annotation_group="706545685304514daf9c5c2-736d-4014-9301-
                     bc8cbe7199fc"
                     /%GC="45.0"
                     /Tm="58.2"
                     /Hairpin_Tm="None"
                     /Self_Dimer_Tm="None"
                     /Sequence="TTTTGCCTCCTCCTCTAGTA"
                     /label="IP_P_733"
     misc_feature    6813..6834
                     /Pair_Dimer_Tm="None"
                     /Product_Size=11075
                     /Mismatches=0
                     /Extension="CACCACAGCTCTTCG"
                     /created_by="primer3"
                     /annotation_group="706545078219572f7365396-2499-4438-a4e0-
                     0952ed3ba7af"
                     /%GC="40.9"
                     /Tm="59.1"
                     /Hairpin_Tm="None"
                     /Self_Dimer_Tm="None"
                     /Sequence="GAGGAGGCAAAAATGGATAAGA"
                     /label="IP_P_624"
                     /note="Geneious type: primer_bind_reverse"
     mismatch        6817
                     /Target_base="A"
                     /Oligo_base="G"
                     /Oligo_name="IP_P_277"
                     /annotation_group="5afc7880-802f-4103-96ab-7c5355e7ef12"
                     /label="A/G"
     misc_feature    6817..6856
                     /Sequence="GTGAAAAAATGGATAAGAAATACTCAATAGGCTTAGATAT"
                     /Mismatch_Positions="GT=A=================================
                     ==="
                     /Mismatches=3
                     /annotation_group="5afc7880-802f-4103-96ab-7c5355e7ef12"
                     /label="IP_P_277"
                     /note="Geneious type: primer_bind_reverse"
     mismatch        6818
                     /Target_base="G"
                     /Oligo_base="T"
                     /Oligo_name="IP_P_277"
                     /annotation_group="5afc7880-802f-4103-96ab-7c5355e7ef12"
                     /label="G/T"
     mismatch        6820
                     /Target_base="C"
                     /Oligo_base="A"
                     /Oligo_name="IP_P_277"
                     /annotation_group="5afc7880-802f-4103-96ab-7c5355e7ef12"
                     /label="C/A"
     misc_feature    6821..6860
                     /Sequence="AAAAATGGATAAGAAATACTCAATAGGCTTAGATATCGGC"
                     /Mismatches=0
                     /annotation_group="99a9a514-220c-4c1b-98e3-b8e9fcf2fef5"
                     /label="IP_P_100"
                     /note="Geneious type: primer_bind_reverse"
     CDS             6825..7013
                     /ApEinfo_revcolor="#ff9ccd"
                     /ApEinfo_fwdcolor="#ff9ccd"
                     /label="cas9"
     CDS             7014..10931
                     /ApEinfo_revcolor="#ff9ccd"
                     /ApEinfo_fwdcolor="#ff9ccd"
                     /label="cas9"
     source          7014..11355
                     /ApEinfo_revcolor="#b1ff67"
                     /ApEinfo_fwdcolor="#b1ff67"
                     /label="source"
     misc_feature    10856..10880
                     /label="/ApEinfo_revcolor=#84b0dc
                     /ApEinfo_fwdcolor=#84b0dc"
     promoter        10936..10989
                     /ApEinfo_revcolor="#b4abac"
                     /ApEinfo_fwdcolor="#b4abac"
                     /label="tracrRNA promoter"
     misc_feature    10979
                     /Original_Bases="A"
                     /label="A"
                     /note="Geneious type: Editing History Replacement"
     precursor_RNA   10996..11084
                     /ApEinfo_revcolor="#75c6a9"
                     /ApEinfo_fwdcolor="#75c6a9"
                     /label="tracrRNA precursor"
     terminator      11063..11084
                     /ApEinfo_revcolor="#b4abac"
                     /ApEinfo_fwdcolor="#b4abac"
                     /label="tracrRNA terminator"
     terminator      complement(11115..11156)
                     /ApEinfo_revcolor="#9eafd2"
                     /ApEinfo_fwdcolor="#9eafd2"
                     /label="terminator"
     promoter        11213..11277
                     /ApEinfo_revcolor="#b4abac"
                     /ApEinfo_fwdcolor="#b4abac"
                     /label="J23100 promoter"
     misc_RNA        complement(<11278..>11297)
                     /created_by="isaacnplant"
                     /Color="#33ffff"
                     /modified_by="isaacnplant"
                     /label="IP_P_1023"
     misc_RNA        <11278..11297
                     /created_by="isaacnplant"
                     /Color="#0077ee"
                     /modified_by="isaacnplant"
                     /label="IP_P_1022"
     misc_RNA        11278..11297
                     /created_by="isaacnplant"
                     /label="gal9"
     misc_feature    11279..11297
                     /Original_Bases="AGACCGACTGAGGTCTCA"
                     /label="AGACCGACTGAGGTCTCA"
                     /note="Geneious type: Editing History Replacement"
     misc_feature    11298..11333
                     /ApEinfo_revcolor="#c6c9d1"
                     /ApEinfo_fwdcolor="#c6c9d1"
                     /label="repeat"
     promoter        complement(11495..11512)
                     /created_by="isaacnplant"
                     /label="IP_P_519"
     primer_bind     complement(11495..11512)
                     /Sequence="GCGGCCGCAACCGCTCTA"
                     /Hairpin_Tm="66.1"
                     /Tm="69.3"
                     /Self_Dimer_Tm="49.5"
                     /%GC="72.2"
                     /Extension="TGTGACTCGTCTC"
                     /modified_by="isaacnplant"
                     /label="IP_P_677"
     primer_bind     complement(11495..11512)
                     /Mismatches=0
                     /Extension="ATAGCGGCTCTTCCTGTTTTTTT"
                     /created_by="primer3"
                     /annotation_group="56338763844333299d33da3-44ef-4162-9476-
                     dd1ffd470ce0"
                     /%GC="72.2"
                     /Tm="69.3"
                     /Hairpin_Tm="66.1"
                     /Self_Dimer_Tm="49.5"
                     /Sequence="GCGGCCGCAACCGCTCTA"
                     /label="IP_P_519"
     misc_feature    11505..11512
                     /Recognition_pattern="GC^GGCCGC"
                     /annotation_group="GCGGCCGC"
                     /label="NotI"
                     /note="Geneious type: restriction site"
     misc_feature    complement(11505..11512)
                     /ApEinfo_revcolor="#7ea7d8"
                     /ApEinfo_fwdcolor="#7ea7d8"
                     /label="NotI"
     ligation        11519..11521
                     /label="Ligation"
     misc_feature    complement(11519..2506)
                     /Source="referenceToDocument: urn:local:.:1r8-7d3mzs7"
                     /label="101knr_backbone (concatenated sequence 2)"
                     /note="Geneious type: Concatenated sequence"
ORIGIN      
        1 ttgctcacat gttctttcct gcgttatccc ctgattagaa aaactcatcg agcatcaaat
       61 gaaactgcaa tttattcata tcaggattat caataccata tttttgaaaa agccgtttct
      121 gtaatgaagg agaaaactca ccgaggcagt tccataggat ggcaagatcc tggtatcggt
      181 ctgcgattcc gactcgtcca acatcaatac aacctattaa tttcccctcg tcaaaaataa
      241 ggttatcaag tgagaaatca ccatgagtga cgactgaatc cggtgagaat ggcaaaagct
      301 tatgcatttc tttccagact tgttcaacag gccagccatt acgctcgtca tcaaaatcac
      361 tcgcatcaac caaaccgtta ttcattcgtg attgcgcctg agcgaggcga aatacgcgat
      421 cgctgttaaa aggacaatta caaacaggaa tcgaatgcaa ccggcgcagg aacactgcca
      481 gcgcatcaac aatattttca cctgaatcag gatattcttc taatacctgg aatgctgttt
      541 tcccggggat cgcagtggtg agtaaccatg catcatcagg agtacggata aaatgcttga
      601 tggtcggaag aggcataaat tccgtcagcc agtttagtct gaccatctca tctgtaacat
      661 cattggcaac gctacctttg ccatgtttca gaaacaactc tggcgcatcg ggcttcccat
      721 acaatcgata gattgtcgca cctgattgcc cgacattatc gcgagcccat ttatacccat
      781 ataaatcagc atccatgttg gaatttaatc gcggcctcga gcaagacgtt tcccgttgaa
      841 tatggctcat aacacccctt gtattactgt ttatgtaagc agacagtttt attgttcatg
      901 atgatatatt tttatcttgt gcaatgtaac atcagagatt ttgagacaca acgtggcttt
      961 cccccccccc cctgcaggtc gatctaagct tgcttctttg ctgacgagtg gcggacgggt
     1021 gagtaatgtc tgggaaactg cctgatggag atccacgcat tttaacaggg ttattgtctc
     1081 atgagcggat acatatttga atgtatttag aaaaataaac aaatagctag ctcactcggt
     1141 cgctacgctc gcggccgctt aattaactac agccgatagt ctggaacagc gcacttacgg
     1201 gttgctgcgc aacccaagtg ctaccggcgc ggcagcgtga cccgtgtcgg cggctccaac
     1261 ggctcgccat cgtccagaaa acacggctca tcgggcatcg gcaggcgctg ctgcccgcgc
     1321 cgttcccatt cctccgtttc ggtcaaggct ggcaggtctg gttccatgcc cggaatgccg
     1381 ggctggctgg gcggctcctc gccggggccg gtcggtagtt gctgctcgcc cggatacagg
     1441 gtcgggatgc ggcgcaggtc gccatgcccc aacagcgatt cgtcctggtc gtcgtgatca
     1501 accaccacgg cggcactgaa caccgacagg cgcaactggt cgcggggctg gccccacgcc
     1561 acgcggtcat tgaccacgta ggccgacacg gtgccggggc cgttgagctt cacgacggag
     1621 atccagcgct cggccaccaa gtccttgact gcgtattgga ccgtccgcaa agaacgtccg
     1681 atgagcttgg aaagtgtctt ctggctgacc accacggcgt tctggtggcc catctgcgcc
     1741 acgaggtgat gcagcagcat tgccgccgtg ggtttcctcg caataagccc ggcccacgcc
     1801 tcatgcgctt tgcgttccgt ttgcacccag tgaccgggct tgttcttggc ttgaatgccg
     1861 atttctctgg actgcgtggc catgcttatc tccatgcggt agggtgccgc acggttgcgg
     1921 caccatgcgc aatcagctgc aacttttcgg cagcgcgaca acaattatgc gttgcgtaaa
     1981 agtggcagtc aattacagat tttctttaac ctacgcaatg agctattgcg gggggtgccg
     2041 caatgagctg ttgcgtaccc ccctttttta agttgttgat ttttaagtct ttcgcatttc
     2101 gccctatatc tagttctttg gtgcccaaag aagggcaccc ctgcggggtt cccccacgcc
     2161 ttcggcgcgg ctccccctcc ggcaaaaagt ggcccctccg gggcttgttg atcgactgcg
     2221 cggccttcgg ccttgcccaa ggtggcgctg cccccttgga acccccgcac tcgccgccgt
     2281 gaggctcggg gggcaggcgg gcgggcttcg ccttcgactg cccccactcg cataggcttg
     2341 ggtcgttcca ggcgcgtcaa ggccaagccg ctgcgcggtc gctgcgcgag ccttgacccg
     2401 ccttccactt ggtgtccaac cggcaagcga agcgcgcagg ccgcaggccg gaggcttaat
     2461 taagtttaaa caccatgcat cacgaagcgg gtcactactt ggtaagttta aacaccatgc
     2521 atcacgaagc gggtcactac ttggttcacg atttcttcgc agcagccttt ttagcgggcg
     2581 ctttctttgc ggtagacttc ttagccgctg ctttcttcgc cggtgccttt ttggctggtt
     2641 tactgtccga tttgctttcc ttagaatcag actcactgtc ggaatcatcc ttcgaatcac
     2701 ttttacctcc cttccgtgct ttgacggagg cttccaactt tgccagcaag tcggacacgt
     2761 cttccgttcc ttcgtctaac tcagctggtt gctcctcaac gctaaaagcc tctcctccct
     2821 cgagttttgc ttgtaccagc tcccgtaact gttcttggta gtcgtcatgg tacagatcgg
     2881 gtttgaaatc atcggtcatc gattcgacga cttggcctgc catctttaac tcagcaggct
     2941 tgatctgcac ttctttatcc aggattggga agtcggggtc ccgaatttcg tctggccaca
     3001 gcagtgtgtg aatcatcatg acatcccgct tgctgaagtc ttttacccgc agggctgcga
     3061 gccggctttt gttccgcagg gaaaagtgaa caatcgcaat ccgatctgtc tctgccaagg
     3121 ttttcgcgag gagaacataa gatttcgagg acttggaatc cggttccagg aagtacgact
     3181 tatcgtacat taaaggatcg agttgttctg ctggaataaa ttcaacaact tcgatctcgc
     3241 gactacgctc ctccgggagc gtcgcgatgt cctcatcggt gatgactacc atttgtccat
     3301 cgtccgattc gaaggcttta ttgatgtcac gatattcgac cacctctccg caaacttcgc
     3361 acacccgttt ataccggatc cgtccattat ccttcgcatg tacttgatgg aatttaatgt
     3421 catggtcttc ggttgcggaa taaaccttga ccggaacgtt tacgagtccg aatgcaatgc
     3481 tccctttcca gatactgcgc attttttttt cctccttgtg tgattattcc cagacgactt
     3541 catcgggggt cttatcaggg cgcaagccgc gccaactggg ctggcgcaag cggccatcac
     3601 tggtgcgttc gctatagcgg acttcgccga ccaattccgg gcggacaaag gtgacgccgc
     3661 gggcatcaac cttgggcagg ggggcgttaa acgggctttc atcggtatgc agcggtttca
     3721 gcatatcttt cagcttgctc aattcctttt cggtaaagcc ggtgccaacg cggcccacaa
     3781 actgcaagcc ttcggggcct gggataccca agaccaaggc accgatacca ctgctgcgcc
     3841 ccccttcgcc ctggcgccac ccaccgatca caacttcttg agtattccag atcttatcct
     3901 tgatccagct gctgctgcgg cgaccgggct gatacgtgga atcccatttt ttggcgacga
     3961 caccttcaaa gcgcttcttc cgaacatgtt ccatggcttc tgggccatcg cccggcagtt
     4021 gatccggaac gatcaggcct ccgccatcgg ccagcgcttc caagattttt cgtcgatctg
     4081 aatacttggc ccgcagcagt gagcggccat ccagccacag gatatcaaac gcccaaaatt
     4141 ccacccgcgt actccgcgcg cgattctgca tctgcccaaa gctcggcaca ccggattcat
     4201 ccagcgcaac cgcctcgcca tcgaggacca catggtgctc agcgagatcg gcagcgagag
     4261 ccttgaactg aggatattcc cccgtgactt cgcggccggt ccgcgagcgg atctggagtt
     4321 gcccatgatc agcatcaata atgactcggt acccatccca tttaccctcg aacgcccatt
     4381 gtttagcttt gtatttggcc acggaaccct cagtggcgag catcggggcg aaatcttccg
     4441 gccgagcgtt cttttggtcc ttcatgcggt gcgccagcca atttttaccc ttagtttgaa
     4501 tgagagcgta acgaccgtcc accttctcgc catgcaaggt cacaatgatt tcgccgtgcg
     4561 agtcatctgg gttatccagt tcttccggca cccggaattt ctcagtttcg taagaaccac
     4621 tgtcccaaat aaccatgtct ccggcgccat actcgccttt ggggatcgag ccatgaaatg
     4681 ctaaatactc gatggggtga tcttcggtgt gcaccgcgag tcggttttcg gcagtggttt
     4741 cgggcaggtt cttagggacc gcgaaagaca cgagcacacc gtcgcgttcc aggcggagat
     4801 cgtagtggag tcgacgtgca tggtgttctt gaatgacgaa tttgtcgtta tttccggttt
     4861 tagggatctc cttaggaacg ggctctgggg tcttggaagc gtcacgcata gaacggtaag
     4921 tagtcagttt gtccgcaata ggtgcgtccg catcaagcgg ggccaagagg tcaccatact
     4981 catctaaccg gtccaaaacc tcgtcaaagc gcagatgacg aagttcgggg tctgcaattt
     5041 catcccaggt tcggggagct gccaccgtcg ggtggtcgcg gcctcgaagg gagtaaggcg
     5101 caatcgtcgt cttcgctgca ttgttctgac tccagtcgag gaacaccttt ccggcacgca
     5161 gtgatttcgt catggttgca gtaaccagtt ttggcattgc ctgttctaac tgttgagcaa
     5221 cccgccgtgc cagcaccgag gcgccgcggc tgctgatcgg ctcagccaac ggtacgtata
     5281 ggtggagccc tttcgagccc gacgttagcg ggtatgtttc taaatcgaga tcggtcataa
     5341 gcgcgcggac ttcgtgagct atctcgcata gttgcgtcat cgttaccccc tcacctggat
     5401 ctaggtcgaa cacaatccgg gtagctggtc cctgatcgcc atcctcgaag cgccattgcg
     5461 gtacatgtac ctcaagcgag gcttgttgtg ccacccaggc taacccctcc ctcgtattga
     5521 taatggggta cgttgttgtg ccagatttat gtgtaatact cccccgttcc aaccaacttg
     5581 gtgccgatga agccagttgt ttctcaaaga acgcctcctc cgcgactcca tttggccaac
     5641 gttttcgtgt aacgggacgt ccggcaatat gaggcaccat cacctgcgca atgctcaaat
     5701 agtaatcaaa aacctcggcc ttagtcgttc ctgtagcagg atataggact ttgtcggggt
     5761 tggttagtcg gacgcgctcg tatcgctcca taccccaggg gtgtctagcc attttttttt
     5821 cctccttgat tcacttttct ctatcactga tagggagtgg taaaataact ctatcaatga
     5881 tagagtgtca acaaaaatta ggaattaatg atgtctagat tagataaaag taaagtgatt
     5941 aacagcgcat tagagctgct taatgaggtc ggaatcgaag gtttaacaac ccgtaaactc
     6001 gcccagaagc taggtgtaga gcagcctaca ttgtattggc atgtaaaaaa taagcgggct
     6061 ttgctcgacg ccttagccat tgagatgtta gataggcacc atactcactt ttgcccttta
     6121 gaaggggaaa gctggcaaga ttttttacgt aataacgcta aaagttttag atgtgcttta
     6181 ctaagtcatc gcgatggagc aaaagtacat ttaggtacac ggcctacaga aaaacagtat
     6241 gaaactctcg aaaatcaatt agccttttta tgccaacaag gtttttcact agagaatgca
     6301 ttatatgcac tcagcgctgt ggggcatttt actttaggtt gcgtattgga agatcaagag
     6361 catcaagtcg ctaaagaaga aagggaaaca cctactactg atagtatgcc gccattatta
     6421 cgacaagcta tcgaattatt tgatcaccaa ggtgcagagc cagccttctt attcggcctt
     6481 gaattgatca tatgcggatt agaaaaacaa cttaaatgtg aaagtgggtc ttaaggaagc
     6541 aacggcccgg agggtggcgg gcaggacgcc cgccataaac tgccaggcat caaattaagc
     6601 agaaggccat cctgacggat ggcctttttg cgtttctaca aactctgcta gcttctagag
     6661 cacagctaac accacgtcgt ccctatctgc tgccctaggt ctatgagtgg ttgctggata
     6721 actttacggg catgcataag gctcgtatga tatattcagg gagtccacaa cggtttccct
     6781 ctacaaataa ttttgtttaa cttttactag aggaggaggc aaaaatggat aagaaatact
     6841 caataggctt agatatcggc acaaatagcg tcggatgggc ggtgatcact gatgaatata
     6901 aggttccgtc taaaaagttc aaggttctgg gaaatacaga ccgccacagt atcaaaaaaa
     6961 atcttatagg ggctctttta tttgacagtg gagagacagc ggaagcgact cgactcaaac
     7021 ggacagctcg tagaaggtat acacgtcgga agaatcgtat ttgttatcta caggagattt
     7081 tttcaaatga gatggcgaaa gtagatgata gtttctttca tcgacttgaa gagtcttttt
     7141 tggtggaaga agacaagaag catgaacgtc atcctatttt tggaaatata gtagatgaag
     7201 ttgcttatca tgagaaatat ccaactatct atcatctgcg aaaaaaattg gtagattcta
     7261 ctgataaagc ggatttgcgc ttaatctatt tggccttagc gcatatgatt aagtttcgtg
     7321 gtcatttttt gattgaggga gatttaaatc ctgataatag tgatgtggac aaactattta
     7381 tccagttggt acaaacctac aatcaattat ttgaagaaaa ccctattaac gcaagtggag
     7441 tagatgctaa agcgattctt tctgcacgat tgagtaaatc aagacgatta gaaaatctca
     7501 ttgctcagct ccccggtgag aagaaaaatg gcttatttgg gaatctcatt gctttgtcat
     7561 tgggtttgac ccctaatttt aaatcaaatt ttgatttggc agaagatgct aaattacagc
     7621 tttcaaaaga tacttacgat gatgatttag ataatttatt ggcgcaaatt ggagatcaat
     7681 atgctgattt gtttttggca gctaagaatt tatcagatgc tattttactt tcagatatcc
     7741 taagagtaaa tactgaaata actaaggctc ccctatcagc ttcaatgatt aaacgctacg
     7801 atgaacatca tcaagacttg actcttttaa aagctttagt tcgacaacaa cttccagaaa
     7861 agtataaaga aatctttttt gatcaatcaa aaaacggata tgcaggttat attgatgggg
     7921 gagctagcca agaagaattt tataaattta tcaaaccaat tttagaaaaa atggatggta
     7981 ctgaggaatt attggtgaaa ctaaatcgtg aagatttgct gcgcaagcaa cggacctttg
     8041 acaacggctc tattccccat caaattcact tgggtgagct gcatgctatt ttgagaagac
     8101 aagaagactt ttatccattt ttaaaagaca atcgtgagaa gattgaaaaa atcttgactt
     8161 ttcgaattcc ttattatgtt ggtccattgg cgcgtggcaa tagtcgtttt gcatggatga
     8221 ctcggaagtc tgaagaaaca attaccccat ggaattttga agaagttgtc gataaaggtg
     8281 cttcagctca atcatttatt gaacgcatga caaactttga taaaaatctt ccaaatgaaa
     8341 aagtactacc aaaacatagt ttgctttatg agtattttac ggtttataac gaattgacaa
     8401 aggtcaaata tgttactgaa ggaatgcgaa aaccagcatt tctttcaggt gaacagaaga
     8461 aagccattgt tgatttactc ttcaaaacaa atcgaaaagt aaccgttaag caattaaaag
     8521 aagattattt caaaaaaata gaatgttttg atagtgttga aatttcagga gttgaagata
     8581 gatttaatgc ttcattaggt acctaccatg atttgctaaa aattattaaa gataaagatt
     8641 ttttggataa tgaagaaaat gaagatatct tagaggatat tgttttaaca ttgaccttat
     8701 ttgaagatag ggagatgatt gaggaaagac ttaaaacata tgctcacctc tttgatgata
     8761 aggtgatgaa acagcttaaa cgtcgccgtt atactggttg gggacgtttg tctcgaaaat
     8821 tgattaatgg tattagggat aagcaatctg gcaaaacaat attagatttt ttgaaatcag
     8881 atggttttgc caatcgcaat tttatgcagc tgatccatga tgatagtttg acatttaaag
     8941 aagacattca aaaagcacaa gtgtctggac aaggcgatag tttacatgaa catattgcaa
     9001 atttagctgg tagccctgct attaaaaaag gtattttaca gactgtaaaa gttgttgatg
     9061 aattggtcaa agtaatgggg cggcataagc cagaaaatat cgttattgaa atggcacgtg
     9121 aaaatcagac aactcaaaag ggccagaaaa attcgcgaga gcgtatgaaa cgaatcgaag
     9181 aaggtatcaa agaattagga agtcagattc ttaaagagca tcctgttgaa aatactcaat
     9241 tgcaaaatga aaagctctat ctctattatc tccaaaatgg aagagacatg tatgtggacc
     9301 aagaattaga tattaatcgt ttaagtgatt atgatgtcga tcacattgtt ccacaaagtt
     9361 tccttaaaga cgattcaata gacaataagg tcttaacgcg ttctgataaa aatcgtggta
     9421 aatcggataa cgttccaagt gaagaagtag tcaaaaagat gaaaaactat tggagacaac
     9481 ttctaaacgc caagttaatc actcaacgta agtttgataa tttaacgaaa gctgaacgtg
     9541 gaggtttgag tgaacttgat aaagctggtt ttatcaaacg ccaattggtt gaaactcgcc
     9601 aaatcactaa gcatgtggca caaattttgg atagtcgcat gaatactaaa tacgatgaaa
     9661 atgataaact tattcgagag gttaaagtga ttaccttaaa atctaaatta gtttctgact
     9721 tccgaaaaga tttccaattc tataaagtac gtgagattaa caattaccat catgcccatg
     9781 atgcgtatct aaatgccgtc gttggaactg ctttgattaa gaaatatcca aaacttgaat
     9841 cggagtttgt ctatggtgat tataaagttt atgatgttcg taaaatgatt gctaagtctg
     9901 agcaagaaat aggcaaagca accgcaaaat atttctttta ctctaatatc atgaacttct
     9961 tcaaaacaga aattacactt gcaaatggag agattcgcaa acgccctcta atcgaaacta
    10021 atggggaaac tggagaaatt gtctgggata aagggcgaga ttttgccaca gtgcgcaaag
    10081 tattgtccat gccccaagtc aatattgtca agaaaacaga agtacagaca ggcggattct
    10141 ccaaggagtc aattttacca aaaagaaatt cggacaagct tattgctcgt aaaaaagact
    10201 gggatccaaa aaaatatggt ggttttgata gtccaacggt agcttattca gtcctagtgg
    10261 ttgctaaggt ggaaaaaggg aaatcgaaga agttaaaatc cgttaaagag ttactaggga
    10321 tcacaattat ggaaagaagt tcctttgaaa aaaatccgat tgacttttta gaagctaaag
    10381 gatataagga agttaaaaaa gacttaatca ttaaactacc taaatatagt ctttttgagt
    10441 tagaaaacgg tcgtaaacgg atgctggcta gtgccggaga attacaaaaa ggaaatgagc
    10501 tggctctgcc aagcaaatat gtgaattttt tatatttagc tagtcattat gaaaagttga
    10561 agggtagtcc agaagataac gaacaaaaac aattgtttgt ggagcagcat aagcattatt
    10621 tagatgagat tattgagcaa atcagtgaat tttctaagcg tgttatttta gcagatgcca
    10681 atttagataa agttcttagt gcatataaca aacatagaga caaaccaata cgtgaacaag
    10741 cagaaaatat tattcattta tttacgttga cgaatcttgg agctcccgct gcttttaaat
    10801 attttgatac aacaattgat cgtaaacgat atacgtctac aaaagaagtt ttagatgcca
    10861 ctcttatcca tcaatccatc actggtcttt atgaaacacg cattgatttg agtcagctag
    10921 gaggtgactg accggctgat aaatttcttt gaatttctcc ttgattattt gttataaatg
    10981 ttataaaata atcttgttgg aaccattcaa aacagcatag caagttaaaa taaggctagt
    11041 ccgttatcaa cttgaaaaag tggcaccgag tcggtgcttt ttttgatact tctattctac
    11101 tctgactgca aaccaaaaaa acaagcgctt tcaaaacgct tgttttatca tttttaggga
    11161 aattaatctc ttaatccttt tatcattcta catttaggcg ctgccatctt gggacaatga
    11221 aaacgttagt catggcgcgc cttgacggct agctcagtcc taggtacagt gctagctggt
    11281 ggcgtacgca tgaccgggtt ttagagctat gctgttttga atggtcccaa aacctgcaga
    11341 caagcccggc cggcctaagg cgatgccccc tcgacctcga tcagggaggc gttcaggacg
    11401 actcacaaag aaagccgggc aatgcccggc tttttccacg cctcctgggc tgacttcagg
    11461 tgctacattt gaagagataa attgcactga aatctagagc ggttgcggcc gcaaaaaaac
    11521 a
//
