# Supplementary material for: Heterologous Cas9 and non-homologous end joining as a Potentially Organism-Agnostic Knockout (POAK) system in bacteria
Source: bioRxiv preprint, doi:10.1101/601971, version 2 (2021-10-06)
Supplement: Plasmid Sequences [file 601971_file03.zip › SuppFileA1/IP_282.gb]

LOCUS       IP_282                 15352 bp ds-DNA     circular     05-JAN-2019
DEFINITION  gpPOALKgalKw1.
ACCESSION   urn.local...2b-9z01nbf
KEYWORDS    .
SOURCE      
  ORGANISM  .
FEATURES             Location/Qualifiers
     misc_feature    complement(1..80)
                     /ApEinfo_revcolor="#b4abac"
                     /ApEinfo_fwdcolor="#b4abac"
                     /label="Backbone"
     misc_feature    complement(28..33)
                     /ApEinfo_revcolor="#ff9ccd"
                     /ApEinfo_fwdcolor="#ff9ccd"
                     /label="-35"
     terminator      complement(37..80)
                     /ApEinfo_revcolor="#84b0dc"
                     /ApEinfo_fwdcolor="#84b0dc"
                     /label="rrnB_T1_terminator"
     misc_feature    complement(81..88)
                     /ApEinfo_revcolor="#7ea7d8"
                     /ApEinfo_fwdcolor="#7ea7d8"
                     /label="PacI"
     misc_feature    complement(129..1085)
                     /ApEinfo_revcolor="#85dae9"
                     /ApEinfo_fwdcolor="#85dae9"
                     /label="Ku_MYCS2_pcc7002 optimized"
     misc_feature    complement(342..347)
                     /Recognition_pattern="GAAGAC(2/6)"
                     /annotation_group="GAAGAC"
                     /label="BbsI"
                     /note="Geneious type: restriction site"
     misc_feature    847..852
                     /Recognition_pattern="GCGATG(10/14)"
                     /annotation_group="GCGATG"
                     /label="BtgZI"
                     /note="Geneious type: restriction site"
     misc_feature    complement(1008..1013)
                     /Recognition_pattern="GAAGAC(2/6)"
                     /annotation_group="GAAGAC"
                     /label="BbsI"
                     /note="Geneious type: restriction site"
     misc_feature    complement(1086..1100)
                     /ApEinfo_revcolor="#ff0087"
                     /ApEinfo_fwdcolor="#ff0087"
                     /label="RBS"
     misc_feature    complement(1107..3395)
                     /ApEinfo_revcolor="#b1ff67"
                     /ApEinfo_fwdcolor="#b1ff67"
                     /label="LigD_MYCS2"
     misc_feature    complement(1589..1594)
                     /Recognition_pattern="GCGATG(10/14)"
                     /annotation_group="GCGATG"
                     /label="BtgZI"
                     /note="Geneious type: restriction site"
     misc_feature    complement(2303..2305)
                     /ApEinfo_revcolor="#d6b295"
                     /ApEinfo_fwdcolor="#d6b295"
                     /label="BsmBI site"
     misc_feature    complement(2327..2332)
                     /Recognition_pattern="ACCTGC(4/8)"
                     /annotation_group="ACCTGC"
                     /label="BspMI, BfuAI"
                     /note="Geneious type: restriction site"
     misc_feature    complement(2386..2397)
                     /ApEinfo_revcolor="#faac61"
                     /ApEinfo_fwdcolor="#faac61"
                     /label="BsmBI Site"
     misc_feature    complement(2692..2697)
                     /Recognition_pattern="GAAGAC(2/6)"
                     /annotation_group="GAAGAC"
                     /label="BbsI"
                     /note="Geneious type: restriction site"
     misc_feature    3264..3270
                     /Recognition_pattern="CACCTGC(4/8)"
                     /annotation_group="CACCTGC"
                     /label="AarI"
                     /note="Geneious type: restriction site"
     misc_feature    3265..3270
                     /Recognition_pattern="ACCTGC(4/8)"
                     /annotation_group="ACCTGC"
                     /label="BspMI, BfuAI"
                     /note="Geneious type: restriction site"
     misc_feature    complement(3396..3410)
                     /ApEinfo_revcolor="#ff0087"
                     /ApEinfo_fwdcolor="#ff0087"
                     /label="RBS"
     misc_feature    complement(3413..3490)
                     /ApEinfo_revcolor="#ffef86"
                     /ApEinfo_fwdcolor="#ffef86"
                     /label="tetA promoter element"
     misc_feature    3420..3426
                     /ApEinfo_revcolor="#b1ff67"
                     /ApEinfo_fwdcolor="#b1ff67"
                     /label="-35 Pr1"
     misc_feature    complement(3421..3441)
                     /ApEinfo_revcolor="#d6b295"
                     /ApEinfo_fwdcolor="#d6b295"
                     /label="O2"
     misc_feature    3439
                     /ApEinfo_revcolor="#d6b295"
                     /ApEinfo_fwdcolor="#d6b295"
                     /label="tetA tss"
     misc_feature    3441..3446
                     /ApEinfo_revcolor="#84b0dc"
                     /ApEinfo_fwdcolor="#84b0dc"
                     /label="-35 Pr2"
     misc_feature    3444..3449
                     /ApEinfo_revcolor="#85dae9"
                     /ApEinfo_fwdcolor="#85dae9"
                     /label="-10 Pr1"
     misc_feature    complement(3445..3450)
                     /ApEinfo_revcolor="#ffef86"
                     /ApEinfo_fwdcolor="#ffef86"
                     /label="-10 Pa"
     misc_feature    complement(3451..3469)
                     /ApEinfo_revcolor="#f8d3a9"
                     /ApEinfo_fwdcolor="#f8d3a9"
                     /label="O1"
     misc_feature    3464..3469
                     /ApEinfo_revcolor="#d59687"
                     /ApEinfo_fwdcolor="#d59687"
                     /label="-10 Pr2"
     misc_feature    complement(3468..3474)
                     /ApEinfo_revcolor="#85dae9"
                     /ApEinfo_fwdcolor="#85dae9"
                     /label="-35 Pa"
     misc_feature    3476
                     /ApEinfo_revcolor="#9eafd2"
                     /ApEinfo_fwdcolor="#9eafd2"
                     /label="tetR TSS"
     gene            3491..4117
                     /ApEinfo_revcolor="#ffef86"
                     /ApEinfo_fwdcolor="#ffef86"
                     /label="tetR"
     misc_feature    complement(3770..3775)
                     /Recognition_pattern="GCGATG(10/14)"
                     /annotation_group="GCGATG"
                     /label="BtgZI"
                     /note="Geneious type: restriction site"
     misc_feature    3774..3779
                     /Recognition_pattern="GCGATG(10/14)"
                     /annotation_group="GCGATG"
                     /label="BtgZI"
                     /note="Geneious type: restriction site"
     PCR_primer      3907..3931
                     /ApEinfo_revcolor="#85dae9"
                     /ApEinfo_fwdcolor="#85dae9"
                     /label="GCATTTTACTTTAGGTTGCGTATTG"
     source          4118..4684
                     /ApEinfo_revcolor="#b1ff67"
                     /ApEinfo_fwdcolor="#b1ff67"
     terminator      4138..4225
                     /ApEinfo_revcolor="#9eafd2"
                     /ApEinfo_fwdcolor="#9eafd2"
                     /label="rrnBT2 term"
     primer_bind     complement(4213..4235)
                     /Pair_Dimer_Tm="None"
                     /Product_Size=11075
                     /Mismatches=0
                     /Extension="CACCACAGCTCTTCG"
                     /created_by="primer3"
                     /annotation_group="1010511167457982922975-f841-4646-8186-d
                     5585775c092"
                     /%GC="47.8"
                     /Tm="63.0"
                     /Hairpin_Tm="45.3"
                     /Self_Dimer_Tm="17.6"
                     /Sequence="GCTAGCAGAGTTTGTAGAAACGC"
                     /label="IP_P_625"
     Junction        4234
                     /Reads_using=2
                     /Reads_supporting_discovery=2
                     /Junction_Type="Rearrangement (inversion)"
                     /Rearrangement_Distance=250
                     /Junction_Source="11118-"
                     /Junction_Destination="10868+"
                     /ID="junction 2"
                     /label="junction 2"
     Junction        4235
                     /Reads_using=2
                     /Reads_supporting_discovery=2
                     /Junction_Type="Rearrangement (inversion)"
                     /Rearrangement_Distance=250
                     /Junction_Source="11117+"
                     /Junction_Destination="10867-"
                     /ID="junction 1"
                     /label="junction 1"
     misc_feature    <4236..>4483
                     /Source="referenceToDocument: urn:local:.:1a-71ucs8c"
                     /label="enolase promoter (concatenated sequence 2)
                     (reversed)"
                     /note="Geneious type: Concatenated sequence"
     misc_feature    4236..4255
                     /created_by="primer3"
                     /%GC="50.0"
                     /Tm="58.4"
                     /Hairpin_Tm="None"
                     /Self_Dimer_Tm="None"
                     /Pair_Dimer_Tm="None"
                     /Sequence="AAACGTAACCTCCTCCTCGT"
                     /Product_Size=248
                     /annotation_group="1703314583716186a65d069-180f-49c5-8f08-
                     0d69dcbbd9f7enolase promoter (reversed)"
                     /Extension="CACCACAGCTCTTCGAGC"
                     /label="248 R"
                     /note="Geneious type: primer_bind_reverse"
     misc_feature    4236..4255
                     /Pair_Dimer_Tm="None"
                     /Product_Size=248
                     /Mismatches=0
                     /Extension="CACCACAGCTCTTCGAGC"
                     /created_by="primer3"
                     /annotation_group="2905217782194766de3379f-ad61-474f-9de7-
                     afc437461551"
                     /%GC="50.0"
                     /Tm="61.7"
                     /Hairpin_Tm="None"
                     /Self_Dimer_Tm="None"
                     /Sequence="AAACGTAACCTCCTCCTCGT"
                     /label="IP_P_622"
                     /note="Geneious type: primer_bind_reverse"
     source          <4236..>4483
                     /organism="Weissella confusa"
                     /mol_type="genomic DNA"
                     /strain="DSM 20196"
                     /isolation_source="fermented sausages"
                     /culture_collection="DSM:20196"
                     /db_xref="taxon:1583"
                     /collection_date=1969
     motif1          complement(4306..4334)
                     /Mismatches=4
                     /%_Identity="86.20689655172414"
                     /Motif="TTGACAN(17)TATAAT"
                     /annotation_group="Sig70: 139,781 <- 139,809"
                     /label="Sig70"
     motif1          4410..4438
                     /Mismatches=4
                     /%_Identity="86.20689655172414"
                     /Motif="TTGACAN(17)TATAAT"
                     /annotation_group="Sig70: 139,885 -> 139,913"
                     /label="Sig70"
     motif1          complement(4436..4464)
                     /Mismatches=4
                     /%_Identity="86.20689655172414"
                     /Motif="TTGACAN(17)TATAAT"
                     /annotation_group="Sig70: 139,911 <- 139,939"
                     /label="Sig70"
     primer_bind     complement(4455..4483)
                     /created_by="primer3"
                     /%GC="27.6"
                     /Tm="57.4"
                     /Hairpin_Tm="36.1"
                     /Self_Dimer_Tm="None"
                     /Pair_Dimer_Tm="None"
                     /Sequence="ACTTGTTTTAAAAGTATAGTTATCTGGGA"
                     /Product_Size=248
                     /annotation_group="170331402072391a6c83395-d92a-4cd7-9000-
                     e09b7d394042enolase promoter (reversed)"
                     /Extension="CACCACAGCTCTTCGCTC"
                     /label="1 F"
     misc_feature    4484..4505
                     /Pair_Dimer_Tm="None"
                     /Product_Size=11075
                     /Mismatches=0
                     /Extension="CACCACAGCTCTTCG"
                     /created_by="primer3"
                     /annotation_group="10105061849288564c171b-88c3-4f99-ac0a-8
                     324cfc5e03b"
                     /%GC="40.9"
                     /Tm="59.1"
                     /Hairpin_Tm="None"
                     /Self_Dimer_Tm="None"
                     /Sequence="GAGGAGGCAAAAATGGATAAGA"
                     /label="IP_P_624"
                     /note="Geneious type: primer_bind_reverse"
     Junction        4484
                     /Reads_using=2
                     /Reads_supporting_discovery=2
                     /Junction_Type="Rearrangement (inversion)"
                     /Rearrangement_Distance=250
                     /Junction_Source="10868-"
                     /Junction_Destination="11118+"
                     /ID="junction 2"
                     /label="junction 2"
     Junction        4485
                     /Reads_using=2
                     /Reads_supporting_discovery=2
                     /Junction_Type="Rearrangement (inversion)"
                     /Rearrangement_Distance=250
                     /Junction_Source="10867+"
                     /Junction_Destination="11117-"
                     /ID="junction 1"
                     /label="junction 1"
     CDS             4496..4684
                     /ApEinfo_revcolor="#ff9ccd"
                     /ApEinfo_fwdcolor="#ff9ccd"
                     /label="cas9"
     CDS             4685..8602
                     /ApEinfo_revcolor="#ff9ccd"
                     /ApEinfo_fwdcolor="#ff9ccd"
                     /label="cas9"
     source          4685..9026
                     /ApEinfo_revcolor="#b1ff67"
                     /ApEinfo_fwdcolor="#b1ff67"
     misc_feature    4820..4825
                     /Recognition_pattern="GAAGAC(2/6)"
                     /annotation_group="GAAGAC"
                     /label="BbsI"
                     /note="Geneious type: restriction site"
     misc_feature    complement(5573..5578)
                     /Recognition_pattern="ACCTGC(4/8)"
                     /annotation_group="ACCTGC"
                     /label="BspMI, BfuAI"
                     /note="Geneious type: restriction site"
     misc_feature    5766..5771
                     /Recognition_pattern="GAAGAC(2/6)"
                     /annotation_group="GAAGAC"
                     /label="BbsI"
                     /note="Geneious type: restriction site"
     misc_feature    5774..5779
                     /Recognition_pattern="GAAGAC(2/6)"
                     /annotation_group="GAAGAC"
                     /label="BbsI"
                     /note="Geneious type: restriction site"
     misc_feature    6611..6616
                     /Recognition_pattern="GAAGAC(2/6)"
                     /annotation_group="GAAGAC"
                     /label="BbsI"
                     /note="Geneious type: restriction site"
     misc_feature    8527..8551
                     /label="/ApEinfo_revcolor=#84b0dc
                     /ApEinfo_fwdcolor=#84b0dc"
     promoter        8607..8660
                     /ApEinfo_revcolor="#b4abac"
                     /ApEinfo_fwdcolor="#b4abac"
                     /label="tracrRNA promoter"
     precursor_RNA   8667..8755
                     /ApEinfo_revcolor="#75c6a9"
                     /ApEinfo_fwdcolor="#75c6a9"
                     /label="tracrRNA precursor"
     terminator      8734..8755
                     /ApEinfo_revcolor="#b4abac"
                     /ApEinfo_fwdcolor="#b4abac"
                     /label="tracrRNA terminator"
     terminator      complement(8786..8827)
                     /ApEinfo_revcolor="#9eafd2"
                     /ApEinfo_fwdcolor="#9eafd2"
     promoter        8884..8948
                     /ApEinfo_revcolor="#b4abac"
                     /ApEinfo_fwdcolor="#b4abac"
                     /label="J23100 promoter"
     misc_RNA        complement(<8949..>8968)
                     /created_by="isaacnplant"
                     /Color="#33ffff"
                     /modified_by="isaacnplant"
                     /label="IP_P_977"
     misc_RNA        <8949..8968
                     /created_by="isaacnplant"
                     /Color="#0077ee"
                     /modified_by="isaacnplant"
                     /label="IP_P_976"
     misc_RNA        8949..8968
                     /created_by="isaacnplant"
                     /label="wc_galk1"
     misc_feature    8952..8968
                     /Original_Bases="ACCGACTGAGGTCTCA"
                     /label="ACCGACTGAGGTCTCA"
                     /note="Geneious type: Editing History Replacement"
     misc_feature    8969..9004
                     /ApEinfo_revcolor="#c6c9d1"
                     /ApEinfo_fwdcolor="#c6c9d1"
                     /label="repeat"
     misc_feature    9003..9008
                     /Recognition_pattern="ACCTGC(4/8)"
                     /annotation_group="ACCTGC"
                     /label="BspMI, BfuAI"
                     /note="Geneious type: restriction site"
     misc_feature    9031..9036
                     /Recognition_pattern="GCGATG(10/14)"
                     /annotation_group="GCGATG"
                     /label="BtgZI"
                     /note="Geneious type: restriction site"
     misc_feature    complement(9176..9183)
                     /ApEinfo_revcolor="#7ea7d8"
                     /ApEinfo_fwdcolor="#7ea7d8"
                     /label="NotI"
     misc_feature    9184..9233
                     /ApEinfo_revcolor="#b1ff67"
                     /ApEinfo_fwdcolor="#b1ff67"
                     /label="Homologous Recombination Cas9"
     misc_feature    9184..9233
                     /ApEinfo_revcolor="#b7e6d7"
                     /ApEinfo_fwdcolor="#b7e6d7"
                     /label="MCS"
     misc_feature    9184..9233
                     /ApEinfo_revcolor="#75c6a9"
                     /ApEinfo_fwdcolor="#75c6a9"
                     /label="MCS"
     misc_feature    9184..9225
                     /ApEinfo_revcolor="#85dae9"
                     /ApEinfo_fwdcolor="#85dae9"
                     /label="terminator"
     source          9234..15293
                     /ApEinfo_revcolor="#85dae9"
                     /ApEinfo_fwdcolor="#85dae9"
     Junction        9302^9303
                     /Reads_using=3
                     /Reads_supporting_discovery=3
                     /Junction_Type="Insertion"
                     /Insertion_Size=3
                     /Insertion="ACA"
                     /ID="junction 1"
                     /label="ACA"
     CDS             9563..10300
                     /ApEinfo_revcolor="#b1ff67"
                     /ApEinfo_fwdcolor="#b1ff67"
                     /label="ErR frame 2"
     CDS             10421..10891
                     /ApEinfo_revcolor="#d59687"
                     /ApEinfo_fwdcolor="#d59687"
                     /label="Rep1"
     misc_feature    complement(10537..10542)
                     /Recognition_pattern="CGTCTC(1/5)"
                     /annotation_group="CGTCTC"
                     /label="BsmBI"
                     /note="Geneious type: restriction site"
     misc_feature    11394..11399
                     /Recognition_pattern="GAAGAC(2/6)"
                     /annotation_group="GAAGAC"
                     /label="BbsI"
                     /note="Geneious type: restriction site"
     CDS             11884..13374
                     /ApEinfo_revcolor="#b7e6d7"
                     /ApEinfo_fwdcolor="#b7e6d7"
                     /label="Rep2"
     misc_feature    13031..13036
                     /Recognition_pattern="GCGATG(10/14)"
                     /annotation_group="GCGATG"
                     /label="BtgZI"
                     /note="Geneious type: restriction site"
     gene            complement(13868..14083)
                     /ApEinfo_revcolor="#9eafd2"
                     /ApEinfo_fwdcolor="#9eafd2"
                     /label="CAT/CamR (659 - 444)"
     misc_feature    14188..14193
                     /Recognition_pattern="CGTCTC(1/5)"
                     /annotation_group="CGTCTC"
                     /label="BsmBI"
                     /note="Geneious type: restriction site"
     rep_origin      14445..15284
                     /ApEinfo_revcolor="#c6c9d1"
                     /ApEinfo_fwdcolor="#c6c9d1"
                     /label="p15A_origin"
     source          15294..15352
                     /ApEinfo_revcolor="#85dae9"
                     /ApEinfo_fwdcolor="#85dae9"
ORIGIN      
        1 gtcctactca ggagagcgtt caccgacaaa caacagataa aacgaaaggc ccagtctttc
       61 gactgagcct ttcgttttat ttaattaagt ttaaacacca tgcatcacga agcgggtcac
      121 tacttggttc acgatttctt cgcagcagcc tttttagcgg gcgctttctt tgcggtagac
      181 ttcttagccg ctgctttctt cgccggtgcc tttttggctg gtttactgtc cgatttgctt
      241 tccttagaat cagactcact gtcggaatca tccttcgaat cacttttacc tcccttccgt
      301 gctttgacgg aggcttccaa ctttgccagc aagtcggaca cgtcttccgt tccttcgtct
      361 aactcagctg gttgctcctc aacgctaaaa gcctctcctc cctcgagttt tgcttgtacc
      421 agctcccgta actgttcttg gtagtcgtca tggtacagat cgggtttgaa atcatcggtc
      481 atcgattcga cgacttggcc tgccatcttt aactcagcag gcttgatctg cacttcttta
      541 tccaggattg ggaagtcggg gtcccgaatt tcgtctggcc acagcagtgt gtgaatcatc
      601 atgacatccc gcttgctgaa gtcttttacc cgcagggctg cgagccggct tttgttccgc
      661 agggaaaagt gaacaatcgc aatccgatct gtctctgcca aggttttcgc gaggagaaca
      721 taagatttcg aggacttgga atccggttcc aggaagtacg acttatcgta cattaaagga
      781 tcgagttgtt ctgctggaat aaattcaaca acttcgatct cgcgactacg ctcctccggg
      841 agcgtcgcga tgtcctcatc ggtgatgact accatttgtc catcgtccga ttcgaaggct
      901 ttattgatgt cacgatattc gaccacctct ccgcaaactt cgcacacccg tttataccgg
      961 atccgtccat tatccttcgc atgtacttga tggaatttaa tgtcatggtc ttcggttgcg
     1021 gaataaacct tgaccggaac gtttacgagt ccgaatgcaa tgctcccttt ccagatactg
     1081 cgcatttttt tttcctcctt gtgtgattat tcccagacga cttcatcggg ggtcttatca
     1141 gggcgcaagc cgcgccaact gggctggcgc aagcggccat cactggtgcg ttcgctatag
     1201 cggacttcgc cgaccaattc cgggcggaca aaggtgacgc cgcgggcatc aaccttgggc
     1261 aggggggcgt taaacgggct ttcatcggta tgcagcggtt tcagcatatc tttcagcttg
     1321 ctcaattcct tttcggtaaa gccggtgcca acgcggccca caaactgcaa gccttcgggg
     1381 cctgggatac ccaagaccaa ggcaccgata ccactgctgc gccccccttc gccctggcgc
     1441 cacccaccga tcacaacttc ttgagtattc cagatcttat ccttgatcca gctgctgctg
     1501 cggcgaccgg gctgatacgt ggaatcccat tttttggcga cgacaccttc aaagcgcttc
     1561 ttccgaacat gttccatggc ttctgggcca tcgcccggca gttgatccgg aacgatcagg
     1621 cctccgccat cggccagcgc ttccaagatt tttcgtcgat ctgaatactt ggcccgcagc
     1681 agtgagcggc catccagcca caggatatca aacgcccaaa attccacccg cgtactccgc
     1741 gcgcgattct gcatctgccc aaagctcggc acaccggatt catccagcgc aaccgcctcg
     1801 ccatcgagga ccacatggtg ctcagcgaga tcggcagcga gagccttgaa ctgaggatat
     1861 tcccccgtga cttcgcggcc ggtccgcgag cggatctgga gttgcccatg atcagcatca
     1921 ataatgactc ggtacccatc ccatttaccc tcgaacgccc attgtttagc tttgtatttg
     1981 gccacggaac cctcagtggc gagcatcggg gcgaaatctt ccggccgagc gttcttttgg
     2041 tccttcatgc ggtgcgccag ccaattttta cccttagttt gaatgagagc gtaacgaccg
     2101 tccaccttct cgccatgcaa ggtcacaatg atttcgccgt gcgagtcatc tgggttatcc
     2161 agttcttccg gcacccggaa tttctcagtt tcgtaagaac cactgtccca aataaccatg
     2221 tctccggcgc catactcgcc tttggggatc gagccatgaa atgctaaata ctcgatgggg
     2281 tgatcttcgg tgtgcaccgc gagtcggttt tcggcagtgg tttcgggcag gttcttaggg
     2341 accgcgaaag acacgagcac accgtcgcgt tccaggcgga gatcgtagtg gagtcgacgt
     2401 gcatggtgtt cttgaatgac gaatttgtcg ttatttccgg ttttagggat ctccttagga
     2461 acgggctctg gggtcttgga agcgtcacgc atagaacggt aagtagtcag tttgtccgca
     2521 ataggtgcgt ccgcatcaag cggggccaag aggtcaccat actcatctaa ccggtccaaa
     2581 acctcgtcaa agcgcagatg acgaagttcg gggtctgcaa tttcatccca ggttcgggga
     2641 gctgccaccg tcgggtggtc gcggcctcga agggagtaag gcgcaatcgt cgtcttcgct
     2701 gcattgttct gactccagtc gaggaacacc tttccggcac gcagtgattt cgtcatggtt
     2761 gcagtaacca gttttggcat tgcctgttct aactgttgag caacccgccg tgccagcacc
     2821 gaggcgccgc ggctgctgat cggctcagcc aacggtacgt ataggtggag ccctttcgag
     2881 cccgacgtta gcgggtatgt ttctaaatcg agatcggtca taagcgcgcg gacttcgtga
     2941 gctatctcgc atagttgcgt catcgttacc ccctcacctg gatctaggtc gaacacaatc
     3001 cgggtagctg gtccctgatc gccatcctcg aagcgccatt gcggtacatg tacctcaagc
     3061 gaggcttgtt gtgccaccca ggctaacccc tccctcgtat tgataatggg gtacgttgtt
     3121 gtgccagatt tatgtgtaat actcccccgt tccaaccaac ttggtgccga tgaagccagt
     3181 tgtttctcaa agaacgcctc ctccgcgact ccatttggcc aacgttttcg tgtaacggga
     3241 cgtccggcaa tatgaggcac catcacctgc gcaatgctca aatagtaatc aaaaacctcg
     3301 gccttagtcg ttcctgtagc aggatatagg actttgtcgg ggttggttag tcggacgcgc
     3361 tcgtatcgct ccatacccca ggggtgtcta gccatttttt tttcctcctt gattcacttt
     3421 tctctatcac tgatagggag tggtaaaata actctatcaa tgatagagtg tcaacaaaaa
     3481 ttaggaatta atgatgtcta gattagataa aagtaaagtg attaacagcg cattagagct
     3541 gcttaatgag gtcggaatcg aaggtttaac aacccgtaaa ctcgcccaga agctaggtgt
     3601 agagcagcct acattgtatt ggcatgtaaa aaataagcgg gctttgctcg acgccttagc
     3661 cattgagatg ttagataggc accatactca cttttgccct ttagaagggg aaagctggca
     3721 agatttttta cgtaataacg ctaaaagttt tagatgtgct ttactaagtc atcgcgatgg
     3781 agcaaaagta catttaggta cacggcctac agaaaaacag tatgaaactc tcgaaaatca
     3841 attagccttt ttatgccaac aaggtttttc actagagaat gcattatatg cactcagcgc
     3901 tgtggggcat tttactttag gttgcgtatt ggaagatcaa gagcatcaag tcgctaaaga
     3961 agaaagggaa acacctacta ctgatagtat gccgccatta ttacgacaag ctatcgaatt
     4021 atttgatcac caaggtgcag agccagcctt cttattcggc cttgaattga tcatatgcgg
     4081 attagaaaaa caacttaaat gtgaaagtgg gtcttaagga agcaacggcc cggagggtgg
     4141 cgggcaggac gcccgccata aactgccagg catcaaatta agcagaaggc catcctgacg
     4201 gatggccttt ttgcgtttct acaaactctg ctagcaaacg taacctcctc ctcgttggtc
     4261 tgcttatgtt gtttatatat ataagtctac acaacattgc atgacataac agtcggggat
     4321 gtaacaaacg taaaacggaa tagttgcttc agagtaacga taagcgtttc acagacggtt
     4381 caaacaaaaa gcaagaaagc cgattaaatg caacataacg tgtgaattat gttacaatat
     4441 atgacaaggg atattcccag ataactatac ttttaaaaca agtgaggagg caaaaatgga
     4501 taagaaatac tcaataggct tagatatcgg cacaaatagc gtcggatggg cggtgatcac
     4561 tgatgaatat aaggttccgt ctaaaaagtt caaggttctg ggaaatacag accgccacag
     4621 tatcaaaaaa aatcttatag gggctctttt atttgacagt ggagagacag cggaagcgac
     4681 tcgactcaaa cggacagctc gtagaaggta tacacgtcgg aagaatcgta tttgttatct
     4741 acaggagatt ttttcaaatg agatggcgaa agtagatgat agtttctttc atcgacttga
     4801 agagtctttt ttggtggaag aagacaagaa gcatgaacgt catcctattt ttggaaatat
     4861 agtagatgaa gttgcttatc atgagaaata tccaactatc tatcatctgc gaaaaaaatt
     4921 ggtagattct actgataaag cggatttgcg cttaatctat ttggccttag cgcatatgat
     4981 taagtttcgt ggtcattttt tgattgaggg agatttaaat cctgataata gtgatgtgga
     5041 caaactattt atccagttgg tacaaaccta caatcaatta tttgaagaaa accctattaa
     5101 cgcaagtgga gtagatgcta aagcgattct ttctgcacga ttgagtaaat caagacgatt
     5161 agaaaatctc attgctcagc tccccggtga gaagaaaaat ggcttatttg ggaatctcat
     5221 tgctttgtca ttgggtttga cccctaattt taaatcaaat tttgatttgg cagaagatgc
     5281 taaattacag ctttcaaaag atacttacga tgatgattta gataatttat tggcgcaaat
     5341 tggagatcaa tatgctgatt tgtttttggc agctaagaat ttatcagatg ctattttact
     5401 ttcagatatc ctaagagtaa atactgaaat aactaaggct cccctatcag cttcaatgat
     5461 taaacgctac gatgaacatc atcaagactt gactctttta aaagctttag ttcgacaaca
     5521 acttccagaa aagtataaag aaatcttttt tgatcaatca aaaaacggat atgcaggtta
     5581 tattgatggg ggagctagcc aagaagaatt ttataaattt atcaaaccaa ttttagaaaa
     5641 aatggatggt actgaggaat tattggtgaa actaaatcgt gaagatttgc tgcgcaagca
     5701 acggaccttt gacaacggct ctattcccca tcaaattcac ttgggtgagc tgcatgctat
     5761 tttgagaaga caagaagact tttatccatt tttaaaagac aatcgtgaga agattgaaaa
     5821 aatcttgact tttcgaattc cttattatgt tggtccattg gcgcgtggca atagtcgttt
     5881 tgcatggatg actcggaagt ctgaagaaac aattacccca tggaattttg aagaagttgt
     5941 cgataaaggt gcttcagctc aatcatttat tgaacgcatg acaaactttg ataaaaatct
     6001 tccaaatgaa aaagtactac caaaacatag tttgctttat gagtatttta cggtttataa
     6061 cgaattgaca aaggtcaaat atgttactga aggaatgcga aaaccagcat ttctttcagg
     6121 tgaacagaag aaagccattg ttgatttact cttcaaaaca aatcgaaaag taaccgttaa
     6181 gcaattaaaa gaagattatt tcaaaaaaat agaatgtttt gatagtgttg aaatttcagg
     6241 agttgaagat agatttaatg cttcattagg tacctaccat gatttgctaa aaattattaa
     6301 agataaagat tttttggata atgaagaaaa tgaagatatc ttagaggata ttgttttaac
     6361 attgacctta tttgaagata gggagatgat tgaggaaaga cttaaaacat atgctcacct
     6421 ctttgatgat aaggtgatga aacagcttaa acgtcgccgt tatactggtt ggggacgttt
     6481 gtctcgaaaa ttgattaatg gtattaggga taagcaatct ggcaaaacaa tattagattt
     6541 tttgaaatca gatggttttg ccaatcgcaa ttttatgcag ctgatccatg atgatagttt
     6601 gacatttaaa gaagacattc aaaaagcaca agtgtctgga caaggcgata gtttacatga
     6661 acatattgca aatttagctg gtagccctgc tattaaaaaa ggtattttac agactgtaaa
     6721 agttgttgat gaattggtca aagtaatggg gcggcataag ccagaaaata tcgttattga
     6781 aatggcacgt gaaaatcaga caactcaaaa gggccagaaa aattcgcgag agcgtatgaa
     6841 acgaatcgaa gaaggtatca aagaattagg aagtcagatt cttaaagagc atcctgttga
     6901 aaatactcaa ttgcaaaatg aaaagctcta tctctattat ctccaaaatg gaagagacat
     6961 gtatgtggac caagaattag atattaatcg tttaagtgat tatgatgtcg atcacattgt
     7021 tccacaaagt ttccttaaag acgattcaat agacaataag gtcttaacgc gttctgataa
     7081 aaatcgtggt aaatcggata acgttccaag tgaagaagta gtcaaaaaga tgaaaaacta
     7141 ttggagacaa cttctaaacg ccaagttaat cactcaacgt aagtttgata atttaacgaa
     7201 agctgaacgt ggaggtttga gtgaacttga taaagctggt tttatcaaac gccaattggt
     7261 tgaaactcgc caaatcacta agcatgtggc acaaattttg gatagtcgca tgaatactaa
     7321 atacgatgaa aatgataaac ttattcgaga ggttaaagtg attaccttaa aatctaaatt
     7381 agtttctgac ttccgaaaag atttccaatt ctataaagta cgtgagatta acaattacca
     7441 tcatgcccat gatgcgtatc taaatgccgt cgttggaact gctttgatta agaaatatcc
     7501 aaaacttgaa tcggagtttg tctatggtga ttataaagtt tatgatgttc gtaaaatgat
     7561 tgctaagtct gagcaagaaa taggcaaagc aaccgcaaaa tatttctttt actctaatat
     7621 catgaacttc ttcaaaacag aaattacact tgcaaatgga gagattcgca aacgccctct
     7681 aatcgaaact aatggggaaa ctggagaaat tgtctgggat aaagggcgag attttgccac
     7741 agtgcgcaaa gtattgtcca tgccccaagt caatattgtc aagaaaacag aagtacagac
     7801 aggcggattc tccaaggagt caattttacc aaaaagaaat tcggacaagc ttattgctcg
     7861 taaaaaagac tgggatccaa aaaaatatgg tggttttgat agtccaacgg tagcttattc
     7921 agtcctagtg gttgctaagg tggaaaaagg gaaatcgaag aagttaaaat ccgttaaaga
     7981 gttactaggg atcacaatta tggaaagaag ttcctttgaa aaaaatccga ttgacttttt
     8041 agaagctaaa ggatataagg aagttaaaaa agacttaatc attaaactac ctaaatatag
     8101 tctttttgag ttagaaaacg gtcgtaaacg gatgctggct agtgccggag aattacaaaa
     8161 aggaaatgag ctggctctgc caagcaaata tgtgaatttt ttatatttag ctagtcatta
     8221 tgaaaagttg aagggtagtc cagaagataa cgaacaaaaa caattgtttg tggagcagca
     8281 taagcattat ttagatgaga ttattgagca aatcagtgaa ttttctaagc gtgttatttt
     8341 agcagatgcc aatttagata aagttcttag tgcatataac aaacatagag acaaaccaat
     8401 acgtgaacaa gcagaaaata ttattcattt atttacgttg acgaatcttg gagctcccgc
     8461 tgcttttaaa tattttgata caacaattga tcgtaaacga tatacgtcta caaaagaagt
     8521 tttagatgcc actcttatcc atcaatccat cactggtctt tatgaaacac gcattgattt
     8581 gagtcagcta ggaggtgact gaccggctga taaatttctt tgaatttctc cttgattatt
     8641 tgttataaaa gttataaaat aatcttgttg gaaccattca aaacagcata gcaagttaaa
     8701 ataaggctag tccgttatca acttgaaaaa gtggcaccga gtcggtgctt tttttgatac
     8761 ttctattcta ctctgactgc aaaccaaaaa aacaagcgct ttcaaaacgc ttgttttatc
     8821 atttttaggg aaattaatct cttaatcctt ttatcattct acatttaggc gctgccatct
     8881 tgggacaatg aaaacgttag tcatggcgcg ccttgacggc tagctcagtc ctaggtacag
     8941 tgctagctga gcacaccgat tataatgggt tttagagcta tgctgttttg aatggtccca
     9001 aaacctgcag acaagcccgg ccggcctaag gcgatgcccc ctcgacctcg atcagggagg
     9061 cgttcaggac gactcacaaa gaaagccggg caatgcccgg ctttttccac gcctcctggg
     9121 ctgacttcag gtgctacatt tgaagagata aattgcactg aaatctagag cggttgcggc
     9181 cgcaaaaaaa caagcgcttt caaaacgctt gttttatcat ttttagggaa attatgtgat
     9241 ccgtagcggt tttcaaaatt tgcaaccagg aatgaattac tatccctttt atcaagaagc
     9301 gcaaaagaaa aacgaaatga tacaccaatc agtgcaaaaa aagatataat gggagataag
     9361 acggttcgtg ttcgtgctga cttgcaccat atcataaaaa tcgaaacagc aaagaatggc
     9421 ggaaacgtaa aagaagttat ggaaataaga cttagaagca aacttaagag tgtgttgata
     9481 gtgcagtatc ttaaaatttt gtataatagg aattgaagtt aaattagatg ctaaaaattt
     9541 gtaattaaga aggagtgatt acatgaacaa aaatataaaa tattctcaaa actttttaac
     9601 gagtgaaaaa gtactcaacc aaataataaa acaattgaat ttaaaagaaa ccgataccgt
     9661 ttacgaaatt ggaacaggta aagggcattt aacgacgaaa ctggctaaaa taagtaaaca
     9721 ggtaacgtct attgaattag acagtcatct attcaactta tcgtcagaaa aattaaaact
     9781 gaatactcgt gtcactttaa ttcaccaaga tattctacag tttcaattcc ctaacaaaca
     9841 gaggtataaa attgttggga gtattcctta ccatttaagc acacaaatta ttaaaaaagt
     9901 ggtttttgaa agccatgcgt ctgacatcta tctgattgtt gaagaaggat tctacaagcg
     9961 taccttggat attcaccgaa cactagggtt gctcttgcac actcaagtct cgattcagca
    10021 attgcttaag ctgccagcgg aatgctttca tcctaaacca aaagtaaaca gtgtcttaat
    10081 aaaacttacc cgccatacca cagatgttcc agataaatat tggaagctat atacgtactt
    10141 tgtttcaaaa tgggtcaatc gagaatatcg tcaactgttt actaaaaatc agtttcatca
    10201 agcaatgaaa cacgccaaag taaacaattt aagtaccgtt acttatgagc aagtattgtc
    10261 tatttttaat agttatctat tatttaacgg gaggaaataa ttctatgagt cgcttttgta
    10321 aatttggaaa gttacacgtt actaaaggga atgtagataa attattaggt atactactga
    10381 cagcttccaa ggagctaaag aggtccctag cgctcttatc atggggaagc tcggatcata
    10441 tgcaagacaa aataaactcg caacagcact tggagaaatg ggacgaatcg agaaaaccct
    10501 ctttacgctg gattacatat ctaataaagc cgtaaggaga cgggttcaaa aaggtttaaa
    10561 taaaggagaa gcaatcaatg cattagctag aactatattt tttggacaac gtggagaatt
    10621 tagagaacgt gctctccaag accagttaca aagagctagt gcactaaaca taattattaa
    10681 cgctataagt gtgtggaaca ctgtatatat ggaaaaagcc gtagaagaat taaaagcaag
    10741 aggagaattt agagaagatt taatgccata tgcgtggccg ttaggatggg aacatatcaa
    10801 ttttcttgga gaatacaaat ttgaaggatt acatgacact gggcaaatga atttacgtcc
    10861 tttacgtata aaagagccgt tttattctta atataacggc tctttttata gaaaaaatcc
    10921 ttagcgtggt ttttttccga aatgctggcg gtaccccaag aattagaaat gagtagatca
    10981 aattattcac gaatagaatc aggaaaatca gatccaacca taaaaacact agaacaaatt
    11041 gcaaagttaa ctaactcaac gctagtagtg gatttaatcc caaatgagcc aacagaacca
    11101 gagccagaaa cagaatcaga acaagtaaca ttggatttag aaatggaaga agaaaaaagc
    11161 aatgacttcg tgtgaataat gcacgaaatc gttgcttatt tttttttaaa agcggtatac
    11221 tagatataac gaaacaacga actgaataga aacgaaaaaa gagccatgac acatttataa
    11281 aatgtttgac gacattttat aaatgcatag cccgataaga ttgccaaacc aacgcttatc
    11341 agttagtcag atgaactctt ccctcgtaag aagttattta attaactttg tttgaagacg
    11401 gtatataacc gtactatcat tatataggga aatcagagag ttttcaagta tctaagctac
    11461 tgaatttaag aattgttaag caatcaatcg gaaatcgttt gattgctttt tttgtattca
    11521 tttatagaag gtggagtttg tatgaatcat gatgaatgta aaacttatat aaaaaatagt
    11581 ttattggaga taagaaaatt agcaaatatc tatacactag aaacgtttaa gaaagagtta
    11641 gaaaagagaa atatctactt agaaacaaaa tcagataagt atttttcttc ggagggggaa
    11701 gattatatat ataagttaat agaaaataac aaaataattt attcgattag tggaaaaaaa
    11761 ttgacttata aaggaaaaaa atctttttca aaacatgcaa tattgaaaca gttgaatgaa
    11821 aaagcaaacc aagttaatta aacaacctat tttataggat ttataggaaa ggagaacagc
    11881 tgaatgaata tcccttttgt tgtagaaact gtgcttcatg acggcttgtt aaagtacaaa
    11941 tttaaaaata gtaaaattcg ctcaatcact accaagccag gtaaaagcaa aggggctatt
    12001 tttgcgtatc gctcaaaatc aagcatgatt ggcggtcgtg gtgttgttct gacttccgag
    12061 gaagcgattc aagaaaatca agatacattt acacattgga cacccaacgt ttatcgttat
    12121 ggaacgtatg cagacgaaaa ccgttcatac acgaaaggac attctgaaaa caatttaaga
    12181 caaatcaata ccttctttat tgattttgat attcacacgg caaaagaaac tatttcagca
    12241 agcgatattt taacaaccgc tattgattta ggttttatgc ctactatgat tatcaaatct
    12301 gataaaggtt atcaagcata ttttgtttta gaaacgccag tctatgtgac ttcaaaatca
    12361 gaatttaaat ctgtcaaagc agccaaaata atttcgcaaa atatccgaga atattttgga
    12421 aagtctttgc cagttgatct aacgtgtaat cattttggta ttgctcgcat accaagaacg
    12481 gacaatgtag aattttttga tcctaattac cgttattctt tcaaagaatg gcaagattgg
    12541 tctttcaaac aaacagataa taagggcttt actcgttcaa gtctaacggt tttaagcggt
    12601 acagaaggca aaaaacaagt agatgaaccc tggtttaatc tcttattgca cgaaacgaaa
    12661 ttttcaggag aaaagggttt aatagggcgt aataacgtca tgtttaccct ctctttagcc
    12721 tactttagtt caggctattc aatcgaaacg tgcgaatata atatgtttga gtttaataat
    12781 cgattagatc aacccttaga agaaaaagaa gtaatcaaaa ttgttagaag tgcctattca
    12841 gaaaactatc aaggggctaa tagggaatac attaccattc tttgcaaagc ttgggtatca
    12901 agtgatttaa ccagtaaaga tttatttgtc cgtcaagggt ggtttaaatt caagaaaaaa
    12961 agaagcgaac gtcaacgtgt tcatttgtca gaatggaaag aagatttaat ggcttatatt
    13021 agcgaaaaaa gcgatgtata caagccttat ttagtgacga ccaaaaaaga gattagagaa
    13081 gtgctaggca ttcctgaacg gacattagat aaattgctga aggtactgaa ggcgaatcag
    13141 gaaattttct ttaagattaa accaggaaga aatggtggca ttcaacttgc tagtgttaaa
    13201 tcattgttgc tatcgatcat taaagtaaaa aaagaagaaa aagaaagcta tataaaggcg
    13261 ctgacaaatt cttttgactt agagcataca ttcattcaag agactttaaa caagctagca
    13321 gaacgcccta aaacggacac acaactcgat ttgtttagct atgatacagg ctgaaaataa
    13381 aacccgcact atgccattac atttatatct atgatacgtg tttgtttttt ctttgctgtt
    13441 tagcgaatga ttagcagaaa tatacagagt aagattttaa ttaattatta gggggagaag
    13501 gagagagtag cccgaaaact tttagttggc ttggactgaa cgaagtgagg gaaaggctac
    13561 taaaacgtcg aggggcagtg agagcgaagc gaacacttga ttttttaatt ttctatcttt
    13621 tataggtcat tagagtatac ttatttgtcc tataaactat ttagcagcat aatagattta
    13681 ttgaataggt catttaagtt gagcatatta gaggaggaaa atcttggaga aatatttgaa
    13741 gaacccgatt acatggattg gattagttct tgtggttacg tggtttttaa ctaaaagtag
    13801 tgaatttttg atttttggtg tgtgtgtctt gttgttagta tttgctagtc aaagtgatta
    13861 aatagaattc cggatgagca ttcatcaggc gggcaagaat gtgaataaag gccggataaa
    13921 acttgtgctt atttttcttt acggtcttta aaaaggccgt aatatccagc tgaacggtct
    13981 ggttataggt acattgagca actgactgaa atgcctcaaa atgttcttta cgatgccatt
    14041 gggatatatc aacggtggta tatccagtga tttttttctc cattttagct tccttagctc
    14101 ctgaaaatct cgataactca aaaaatacgc ccggtagtga tcttatttca ttatggtgaa
    14161 agttggaacc tcttacgtgc cgatcaacgt ctcattttcg ccaaaagttg gcccagggct
    14221 tcccggtatc aacagggaca ccaggattta tttattctgc gaagtgatct tccgtcacag
    14281 gtatttattc ggcgcaaagt gcgtcgggtg atgctgccaa cttactgatt tagtgtatga
    14341 tggtgttttt gaggtgctcc agtggcttct gtttctatca gctgtccctc ctgttcagct
    14401 actgacgggg tggtgcgtaa cggcaaaagc accgccggac atcagcgcta gcggagtgta
    14461 tactggctta ctatgttggc actgatgagg gtgtcagtga agtgcttcat gtggcaggag
    14521 aaaaaaggct gcaccggtgc gtcagcagaa tatgtgatac aggatatatt ccgcttcctc
    14581 gctcactgac tcgctacgct cggtcgttcg actgcggcga gcggaaatgg cttacgaacg
    14641 gggcggagat ttcctggaag atgccaggaa gatacttaac agggaagtga gagggccgcg
    14701 gcaaagccgt ttttccatag gctccgcccc cctgacaagc atcacgaaat ctgacgctca
    14761 aatcagtggt ggcgaaaccc gacaggacta taaagatacc aggcgtttcc ccctggcggc
    14821 tccctcgtgc gctctcctgt tcctgccttt cggtttaccg gtgtcattcc gctgttatgg
    14881 ccgcgtttgt ctcattccac gcctgacact cagttccggg taggcagttc gctccaagct
    14941 ggactgtatg cacgaacccc ccgttcagtc cgaccgctgc gccttatccg gtaactatcg
    15001 tcttgagtcc aacccggaaa gacatgcaaa agcaccactg gcagcagcca ctggtaattg
    15061 atttagagga gttagtcttg aagtcatgcg ccggttaagg ctaaactgaa aggacaagtt
    15121 ttggtgactg cgctcctcca agccagttac ctcggttcaa agagttggta gctcagagaa
    15181 ccttcgaaaa accgccctgc aaggcggttt tttcgttttc agagcaagag attacgcgca
    15241 gaccaaaacg atctcaagaa gatcatctta ttaatcagat aaaatatttc tagccaatac
    15301 gcaaaccgcc tctccccgcg cgttggccga ttcattaatg cagctggcac ga
//
