# Supplementary material for: Heterologous Cas9 and non-homologous end joining as a Potentially Organism-Agnostic Knockout (POAK) system in bacteria
Source: bioRxiv preprint, doi:10.1101/601971, version 2 (2021-10-06)
Supplement: Plasmid Sequences [file 601971_file03.zip › SuppFileA1/IP_23.gb]

LOCUS       IP_23                   6810 bp ds-DNA     circular     17-OCT-2016
DEFINITION  .
ACCESSION   urn.local...h-9z018lw
KEYWORDS    .
SOURCE      
  ORGANISM  .
FEATURES             Location/Qualifiers
     misc_feature    173..197
                     /label="/ApEinfo_revcolor=#84b0dc
                     /ApEinfo_fwdcolor=#84b0dc"
     promoter        253..306
                     /ApEinfo_revcolor="#b4abac"
                     /ApEinfo_fwdcolor="#b4abac"
                     /label="tracrRNA promoter"
     precursor_RNA   313..401
                     /ApEinfo_revcolor="#75c6a9"
                     /ApEinfo_fwdcolor="#75c6a9"
                     /label="tracrRNA precursor"
     terminator      380..401
                     /ApEinfo_revcolor="#b4abac"
                     /ApEinfo_fwdcolor="#b4abac"
                     /label="tracrRNA terminator"
     terminator      complement(432..473)
                     /ApEinfo_revcolor="#9eafd2"
                     /ApEinfo_fwdcolor="#9eafd2"
     promoter        530..594
                     /ApEinfo_revcolor="#b4abac"
                     /ApEinfo_fwdcolor="#b4abac"
                     /label="J23100 promoter"
     misc_feature    595..613
                     /ApEinfo_revcolor="#7bcdc8"
                     /ApEinfo_fwdcolor="#7bcdc8"
                     /label="BsaI Spacer"
     misc_feature    614..649
                     /ApEinfo_revcolor="#c6c9d1"
                     /ApEinfo_fwdcolor="#c6c9d1"
                     /label="repeat"
     rep_origin      831..1569
                     /ApEinfo_revcolor="#9eafd2"
                     /ApEinfo_fwdcolor="#9eafd2"
                     /label="cloD13 (CDF)"
     misc_feature    899..917
                     /label="/ApEinfo_revcolor=#75c6a9
                     /ApEinfo_fwdcolor=#75c6a9"
     CDS             1709..2497
                     /ApEinfo_revcolor="#85dae9"
                     /ApEinfo_fwdcolor="#85dae9"
                     /label="aadA"
     source          2576..2575
                     /ApEinfo_revcolor="#b1ff67"
                     /ApEinfo_fwdcolor="#b1ff67"
     terminator      2682..2769
                     /ApEinfo_revcolor="#9eafd2"
                     /ApEinfo_fwdcolor="#9eafd2"
                     /label="rrnBT2 term"
     promoter        2780..2939
                     /ApEinfo_revcolor="#d6b295"
                     /ApEinfo_fwdcolor="#d6b295"
                     /label="proC promoter"
     CDS             2952..248
                     /ApEinfo_revcolor="#ff9ccd"
                     /ApEinfo_fwdcolor="#ff9ccd"
                     /label="cas9"
ORIGIN      
        1 tagataaagt tcttagtgca tataacaaac atagagacaa accaatacgt gaacaagcag
       61 aaaatattat tcatttattt acgttgacga atcttggagc tcccgctgct tttaaatatt
      121 ttgatacaac aattgatcgt aaacgatata cgtctacaaa agaagtttta gatgccactc
      181 ttatccatca atccatcact ggtctttatg aaacacgcat tgatttgagt cagctaggag
      241 gtgactgacc ggctgataaa tttctttgaa tttctccttg attatttgtt ataaaagtta
      301 taaaataatc ttgttggaac cattcaaaac agcatagcaa gttaaaataa ggctagtccg
      361 ttatcaactt gaaaaagtgg caccgagtcg gtgctttttt tgatacttct attctactct
      421 gactgcaaac caaaaaaaca agcgctttca aaacgcttgt tttatcattt ttagggaaat
      481 taatctctta atccttttat cattctacat ttaggcgctg ccatcttggg acaatgaaaa
      541 cgttagtcat ggcgcgcctt gacggctagc tcagtcctag gtacagtgct agctgagacc
      601 gactgaggtc tcagttttag agctatgctg ttttgaatgg tcccaaaacc tgcagacaag
      661 cccggccggc ctaaggcgat gccccctcga cctcgatcag ggaggcgttc aggacgactc
      721 acaaagaaag ccgggcaatg cccggctttt tccacgcctc ctgggctgac ttcaggtgct
      781 acatttgaag agataaattg cactgaaatc tagagcggtt cagtagaaaa gatcaaagga
      841 tcttcttgag atcctttttt tctgcgcgta atcttttgcc ctgtaaacga aaaaaccacc
      901 tggggaggtg gtttgatcga aggttaagtc agttggggaa ctgcttaacc gtggtaactg
      961 gctttcgcag agcacagcaa ccaaatctgt ccttccagtg tagccggact ttggcgcaca
     1021 cttcaagagc aaccgcgtgt ttagctaaac aaatcctctg cgaactccca gttaccaatg
     1081 gctgctgcca gtggcgtttt accgtgcttt tccgggttgg actcaagtga acagttaccg
     1141 gataaggcgc agcagtcggg ctgaacgggg agttcttgct tacagcccag cttggagcga
     1201 acgacctaca ccgagccgag ataccagtgt gtgagctatg agaaagcgcc acacttcccg
     1261 taagggagaa aggcggaaca ggtatccggt aaacggcagg gtcggaacag gagagcgcaa
     1321 gagggagcga cccgccggaa acggtgggga tctttaagtc ctgtcgggtt tcgcccgtac
     1381 tgtcagattc atggttgagc ctcacggctc ccacagatgc accggaaaag cgtctgttta
     1441 tgtgaactct ggcaggaggg cggagcctat ggaaaaacgc caccggcgcg gccctgctgt
     1501 tttgcctcac atgttagtcc cctgcttatc cacggaatct gtgggtaact ttgtatgtgt
     1561 ccgcagcgcc cgccgcagtc tcacgcccgg agcgtagcga ccgagtgagc tagctatttg
     1621 tttatttttc taaatacatt caaatatgta tccgctcatg agacaataac cctgataaat
     1681 gcttcaataa tattgaaaaa ggaagagtat gagggaagcg gtgatcgccg aagtatcgac
     1741 tcaactatca gaggtagttg gcgtcatcga gcgccatctc gaaccgacgt tgctggccgt
     1801 acatttgtac ggctccgcag tggatggcgg cctgaagcca cacagtgata ttgatttgct
     1861 ggttacggtg accgtaaggc ttgatgaaac aacgcggcga gctttgatca acgacctttt
     1921 ggaaacttcg gcttcccctg gagagagcga gattctccgc gctgtagaag tcaccattgt
     1981 tgtgcacgac gacatcattc cgtggcgtta tccagctaag cgcgaactgc aatttggaga
     2041 atggcagcgc aatgacattc ttgcaggtat cttcgagcca gccacgatcg acattgatct
     2101 ggctatcttg ctgacaaaag caagagaaca tagcgttgcc ttggtaggtc cagcggcgga
     2161 ggaactcttt gatccggttc ctgaacagga tctatttgag gcgctaaatg aaaccttaac
     2221 gctatggaac tcgccgcccg actgggctgg cgatgagcga aatgtagtgc ttacgttgtc
     2281 ccgcatttgg tacagcgcag taaccggcaa aatcgcgccg aaggatgtcg ctgccgactg
     2341 ggcaatggag cgcctgccgg cccagtatca gcccgtcata cttgaagcta gacaggctta
     2401 tcttggacaa gaagaagatc gcttggcctc gcgcgcagat cagttggaag aatttgtcca
     2461 ctacgtgaaa ggcgagatca ccaaggtagt cggcaaataa tgtctaacaa ttcgttcaag
     2521 ccgaggggcc gcaagatccg gccacgatga cccggtcgtc ggttcagggc agggtaccag
     2581 gcacgcctaa ccgtcagtga gattggatga gtgaacgata ttgatcgaga agagccctgc
     2641 gcagccgctg ccgtgcctgc aggaagcaac ggcccggagg gtggcgggca ggacgcccgc
     2701 cataaactgc caggcatcaa attaagcaga aggccatcct gacggatggc ctttttgcgt
     2761 ttctacaaac tctgctagct tctagagcac agctaacacc acgtcgtccc tatctgctgc
     2821 cctaggtcta tgagtggttg ctggataact ttacgggcat gcataaggct cgtatgatat
     2881 attcagggag tccacaacgg tttccctcta caaataattt tgtttaactt ttactagagg
     2941 aggaggcaaa aatggataag aaatactcaa taggcttaga tatcggcaca aatagcgtcg
     3001 gatgggcggt gatcactgat gaatataagg ttccgtctaa aaagttcaag gttctgggaa
     3061 atacagaccg ccacagtatc aaaaaaaatc ttataggggc tcttttattt gacagtggag
     3121 agacagcgga agcgactcgt ctcaaacgga cagctcgtag aaggtataca cgtcggaaga
     3181 atcgtatttg ttatctacag gagatttttt caaatgagat ggcgaaagta gatgatagtt
     3241 tctttcatcg acttgaagag tcttttttgg tggaagaaga caagaagcat gaacgtcatc
     3301 ctatttttgg aaatatagta gatgaagttg cttatcatga gaaatatcca actatctatc
     3361 atctgcgaaa aaaattggta gattctactg ataaagcgga tttgcgctta atctatttgg
     3421 ccttagcgca tatgattaag tttcgtggtc attttttgat tgagggagat ttaaatcctg
     3481 ataatagtga tgtggacaaa ctatttatcc agttggtaca aacctacaat caattatttg
     3541 aagaaaaccc tattaacgca agtggagtag atgctaaagc gattctttct gcacgattga
     3601 gtaaatcaag acgattagaa aatctcattg ctcagctccc cggtgagaag aaaaatggct
     3661 tatttgggaa tctcattgct ttgtcattgg gtttgacccc taattttaaa tcaaattttg
     3721 atttggcaga agatgctaaa ttacagcttt caaaagatac ttacgatgat gatttagata
     3781 atttattggc gcaaattgga gatcaatatg ctgatttgtt tttggcagct aagaatttat
     3841 cagatgctat tttactttca gatatcctaa gagtaaatac tgaaataact aaggctcccc
     3901 tatcagcttc aatgattaaa cgctacgatg aacatcatca agacttgact cttttaaaag
     3961 ctttagttcg acaacaactt ccagaaaagt ataaagaaat cttttttgat caatcaaaaa
     4021 acggatatgc aggttatatt gatgggggag ctagccaaga agaattttat aaatttatca
     4081 aaccaatttt agaaaaaatg gatggtactg aggaattatt ggtgaaacta aatcgtgaag
     4141 atttgctgcg caagcaacgg acctttgaca acggctctat tccccatcaa attcacttgg
     4201 gtgagctgca tgctattttg agaagacaag aagactttta tccattttta aaagacaatc
     4261 gtgagaagat tgaaaaaatc ttgacttttc gaattcctta ttatgttggt ccattggcgc
     4321 gtggcaatag tcgttttgca tggatgactc ggaagtctga agaaacaatt accccatgga
     4381 attttgaaga agttgtcgat aaaggtgctt cagctcaatc atttattgaa cgcatgacaa
     4441 actttgataa aaatcttcca aatgaaaaag tactaccaaa acatagtttg ctttatgagt
     4501 attttacggt ttataacgaa ttgacaaagg tcaaatatgt tactgaagga atgcgaaaac
     4561 cagcatttct ttcaggtgaa cagaagaaag ccattgttga tttactcttc aaaacaaatc
     4621 gaaaagtaac cgttaagcaa ttaaaagaag attatttcaa aaaaatagaa tgttttgata
     4681 gtgttgaaat ttcaggagtt gaagatagat ttaatgcttc attaggtacc taccatgatt
     4741 tgctaaaaat tattaaagat aaagattttt tggataatga agaaaatgaa gatatcttag
     4801 aggatattgt tttaacattg accttatttg aagataggga gatgattgag gaaagactta
     4861 aaacatatgc tcacctcttt gatgataagg tgatgaaaca gcttaaacgt cgccgttata
     4921 ctggttgggg acgtttgtct cgaaaattga ttaatggtat tagggataag caatctggca
     4981 aaacaatatt agattttttg aaatcagatg gttttgccaa tcgcaatttt atgcagctga
     5041 tccatgatga tagtttgaca tttaaagaag acattcaaaa agcacaagtg tctggacaag
     5101 gcgatagttt acatgaacat attgcaaatt tagctggtag ccctgctatt aaaaaaggta
     5161 ttttacagac tgtaaaagtt gttgatgaat tggtcaaagt aatggggcgg cataagccag
     5221 aaaatatcgt tattgaaatg gcacgtgaaa atcagacaac tcaaaagggc cagaaaaatt
     5281 cgcgagagcg tatgaaacga atcgaagaag gtatcaaaga attaggaagt cagattctta
     5341 aagagcatcc tgttgaaaat actcaattgc aaaatgaaaa gctctatctc tattatctcc
     5401 aaaatggaag agacatgtat gtggaccaag aattagatat taatcgttta agtgattatg
     5461 atgtcgatca cattgttcca caaagtttcc ttaaagacga ttcaatagac aataaggtct
     5521 taacgcgttc tgataaaaat cgtggtaaat cggataacgt tccaagtgaa gaagtagtca
     5581 aaaagatgaa aaactattgg agacaacttc taaacgccaa gttaatcact caacgtaagt
     5641 ttgataattt aacgaaagct gaacgtggag gtttgagtga acttgataaa gctggtttta
     5701 tcaaacgcca attggttgaa actcgccaaa tcactaagca tgtggcacaa attttggata
     5761 gtcgcatgaa tactaaatac gatgaaaatg ataaacttat tcgagaggtt aaagtgatta
     5821 ccttaaaatc taaattagtt tctgacttcc gaaaagattt ccaattctat aaagtacgtg
     5881 agattaacaa ttaccatcat gcccatgatg cgtatctaaa tgccgtcgtt ggaactgctt
     5941 tgattaagaa atatccaaaa cttgaatcgg agtttgtcta tggtgattat aaagtttatg
     6001 atgttcgtaa aatgattgct aagtctgagc aagaaatagg caaagcaacc gcaaaatatt
     6061 tcttttactc taatatcatg aacttcttca aaacagaaat tacacttgca aatggagaga
     6121 ttcgcaaacg ccctctaatc gaaactaatg gggaaactgg agaaattgtc tgggataaag
     6181 ggcgagattt tgccacagtg cgcaaagtat tgtccatgcc ccaagtcaat attgtcaaga
     6241 aaacagaagt acagacaggc ggattctcca aggagtcaat tttaccaaaa agaaattcgg
     6301 acaagcttat tgctcgtaaa aaagactggg atccaaaaaa atatggtggt tttgatagtc
     6361 caacggtagc ttattcagtc ctagtggttg ctaaggtgga aaaagggaaa tcgaagaagt
     6421 taaaatccgt taaagagtta ctagggatca caattatgga aagaagttcc tttgaaaaaa
     6481 atccgattga ctttttagaa gctaaaggat ataaggaagt taaaaaagac ttaatcatta
     6541 aactacctaa atatagtctt tttgagttag aaaacggtcg taaacggatg ctggctagtg
     6601 ccggagaatt acaaaaagga aatgagctgg ctctgccaag caaatatgtg aattttttat
     6661 atttagctag tcattatgaa aagttgaagg gtagtccaga agataacgaa caaaaacaat
     6721 tgtttgtgga gcagcataag cattatttag atgagattat tgagcaaatc agtgaatttt
     6781 ctaagcgtgt tattttagca gatgccaatt
//
