# Supplementary material for: Heterologous Cas9 and non-homologous end joining as a Potentially Organism-Agnostic Knockout (POAK) system in bacteria
Source: bioRxiv preprint, doi:10.1101/601971, version 2 (2021-10-06)
Supplement: Plasmid Sequences [file 601971_file03.zip › SuppFileA1/IP_292.gb]

LOCUS       IP_292                 15352 bp ds-DNA     circular     05-JAN-2019
DEFINITION  gpPOAKgalKw11.
ACCESSION   urn.local...2l-9z01nbh
KEYWORDS    .
SOURCE      
  ORGANISM  .
FEATURES             Location/Qualifiers
     misc_feature    complement(1..80)
                     /ApEinfo_revcolor="#b4abac"
                     /ApEinfo_fwdcolor="#b4abac"
                     /label="Backbone"
     misc_feature    complement(28..33)
                     /ApEinfo_revcolor="#ff9ccd"
                     /ApEinfo_fwdcolor="#ff9ccd"
                     /label="-35"
     terminator      complement(37..80)
                     /ApEinfo_revcolor="#84b0dc"
                     /ApEinfo_fwdcolor="#84b0dc"
                     /label="rrnB_T1_terminator"
     misc_feature    complement(81..88)
                     /ApEinfo_revcolor="#7ea7d8"
                     /ApEinfo_fwdcolor="#7ea7d8"
                     /label="PacI"
     misc_feature    complement(129..1085)
                     /ApEinfo_revcolor="#85dae9"
                     /ApEinfo_fwdcolor="#85dae9"
                     /label="Ku_MYCS2_pcc7002 optimized"
     misc_feature    complement(342..347)
                     /Recognition_pattern="GAAGAC(2/6)"
                     /annotation_group="GAAGAC"
                     /label="BbsI"
                     /note="Geneious type: restriction site"
     misc_feature    847..852
                     /Recognition_pattern="GCGATG(10/14)"
                     /annotation_group="GCGATG"
                     /label="BtgZI"
                     /note="Geneious type: restriction site"
     misc_feature    complement(1008..1013)
                     /Recognition_pattern="GAAGAC(2/6)"
                     /annotation_group="GAAGAC"
                     /label="BbsI"
                     /note="Geneious type: restriction site"
     misc_feature    complement(1086..1100)
                     /ApEinfo_revcolor="#ff0087"
                     /ApEinfo_fwdcolor="#ff0087"
                     /label="RBS"
     misc_feature    complement(1107..3395)
                     /ApEinfo_revcolor="#b1ff67"
                     /ApEinfo_fwdcolor="#b1ff67"
                     /label="LigD_MYCS2"
     misc_feature    complement(1589..1594)
                     /Recognition_pattern="GCGATG(10/14)"
                     /annotation_group="GCGATG"
                     /label="BtgZI"
                     /note="Geneious type: restriction site"
     misc_feature    complement(2303..2305)
                     /ApEinfo_revcolor="#d6b295"
                     /ApEinfo_fwdcolor="#d6b295"
                     /label="BsmBI site"
     misc_feature    complement(2327..2332)
                     /Recognition_pattern="ACCTGC(4/8)"
                     /annotation_group="ACCTGC"
                     /label="BspMI, BfuAI"
                     /note="Geneious type: restriction site"
     misc_feature    complement(2386..2397)
                     /ApEinfo_revcolor="#faac61"
                     /ApEinfo_fwdcolor="#faac61"
                     /label="BsmBI Site"
     misc_feature    complement(2692..2697)
                     /Recognition_pattern="GAAGAC(2/6)"
                     /annotation_group="GAAGAC"
                     /label="BbsI"
                     /note="Geneious type: restriction site"
     misc_feature    3264..3270
                     /Recognition_pattern="CACCTGC(4/8)"
                     /annotation_group="CACCTGC"
                     /label="AarI"
                     /note="Geneious type: restriction site"
     misc_feature    3265..3270
                     /Recognition_pattern="ACCTGC(4/8)"
                     /annotation_group="ACCTGC"
                     /label="BspMI, BfuAI"
                     /note="Geneious type: restriction site"
     misc_feature    complement(3396..3410)
                     /ApEinfo_revcolor="#ff0087"
                     /ApEinfo_fwdcolor="#ff0087"
                     /label="RBS"
     misc_feature    complement(3413..3490)
                     /ApEinfo_revcolor="#ffef86"
                     /ApEinfo_fwdcolor="#ffef86"
                     /label="tetA promoter element"
     misc_feature    3420..3426
                     /ApEinfo_revcolor="#b1ff67"
                     /ApEinfo_fwdcolor="#b1ff67"
                     /label="-35 Pr1"
     misc_feature    complement(3421..3441)
                     /ApEinfo_revcolor="#d6b295"
                     /ApEinfo_fwdcolor="#d6b295"
                     /label="O2"
     misc_feature    3439
                     /ApEinfo_revcolor="#d6b295"
                     /ApEinfo_fwdcolor="#d6b295"
                     /label="tetA tss"
     misc_feature    3441..3446
                     /ApEinfo_revcolor="#84b0dc"
                     /ApEinfo_fwdcolor="#84b0dc"
                     /label="-35 Pr2"
     misc_feature    3444..3449
                     /ApEinfo_revcolor="#85dae9"
                     /ApEinfo_fwdcolor="#85dae9"
                     /label="-10 Pr1"
     misc_feature    complement(3445..3450)
                     /ApEinfo_revcolor="#ffef86"
                     /ApEinfo_fwdcolor="#ffef86"
                     /label="-10 Pa"
     misc_feature    complement(3451..3469)
                     /ApEinfo_revcolor="#f8d3a9"
                     /ApEinfo_fwdcolor="#f8d3a9"
                     /label="O1"
     misc_feature    3464..3469
                     /ApEinfo_revcolor="#d59687"
                     /ApEinfo_fwdcolor="#d59687"
                     /label="-10 Pr2"
     misc_feature    complement(3468..3474)
                     /ApEinfo_revcolor="#85dae9"
                     /ApEinfo_fwdcolor="#85dae9"
                     /label="-35 Pa"
     misc_feature    3476
                     /ApEinfo_revcolor="#9eafd2"
                     /ApEinfo_fwdcolor="#9eafd2"
                     /label="tetR TSS"
     gene            3491..4117
                     /ApEinfo_revcolor="#ffef86"
                     /ApEinfo_fwdcolor="#ffef86"
                     /label="tetR"
     misc_feature    complement(3770..3775)
                     /Recognition_pattern="GCGATG(10/14)"
                     /annotation_group="GCGATG"
                     /label="BtgZI"
                     /note="Geneious type: restriction site"
     misc_feature    3774..3779
                     /Recognition_pattern="GCGATG(10/14)"
                     /annotation_group="GCGATG"
                     /label="BtgZI"
                     /note="Geneious type: restriction site"
     PCR_primer      3907..3931
                     /ApEinfo_revcolor="#85dae9"
                     /ApEinfo_fwdcolor="#85dae9"
                     /label="GCATTTTACTTTAGGTTGCGTATTG"
     source          4118..4684
                     /ApEinfo_revcolor="#b1ff67"
                     /ApEinfo_fwdcolor="#b1ff67"
     terminator      4138..4225
                     /ApEinfo_revcolor="#9eafd2"
                     /ApEinfo_fwdcolor="#9eafd2"
                     /label="rrnBT2 term"
     primer_bind     complement(4213..4235)
                     /Pair_Dimer_Tm="None"
                     /Product_Size=11075
                     /Mismatches=0
                     /Extension="CACCACAGCTCTTCG"
                     /created_by="primer3"
                     /annotation_group="1010511167457982922975-f841-4646-8186-d
                     5585775c092"
                     /%GC="47.8"
                     /Tm="63.0"
                     /Hairpin_Tm="45.3"
                     /Self_Dimer_Tm="17.6"
                     /Sequence="GCTAGCAGAGTTTGTAGAAACGC"
                     /label="IP_P_625"
     Junction        4234
                     /Reads_using=2
                     /Reads_supporting_discovery=2
                     /Junction_Type="Rearrangement (inversion)"
                     /Rearrangement_Distance=250
                     /Junction_Source="11118-"
                     /Junction_Destination="10868+"
                     /ID="junction 2"
                     /label="junction 2"
     Junction        4235
                     /Reads_using=2
                     /Reads_supporting_discovery=2
                     /Junction_Type="Rearrangement (inversion)"
                     /Rearrangement_Distance=250
                     /Junction_Source="11117+"
                     /Junction_Destination="10867-"
                     /ID="junction 1"
                     /label="junction 1"
     misc_feature    <4236..>4483
                     /Source="referenceToDocument: urn:local:.:1a-71ucs8c"
                     /label="enolase promoter (concatenated sequence 2)
                     (reversed)"
                     /note="Geneious type: Concatenated sequence"
     misc_feature    4236..4255
                     /created_by="primer3"
                     /%GC="50.0"
                     /Tm="58.4"
                     /Hairpin_Tm="None"
                     /Self_Dimer_Tm="None"
                     /Pair_Dimer_Tm="None"
                     /Sequence="AAACGTAACCTCCTCCTCGT"
                     /Product_Size=248
                     /annotation_group="1703314583716186a65d069-180f-49c5-8f08-
                     0d69dcbbd9f7enolase promoter (reversed)"
                     /Extension="CACCACAGCTCTTCGAGC"
                     /label="248 R"
                     /note="Geneious type: primer_bind_reverse"
     misc_feature    4236..4255
                     /Pair_Dimer_Tm="None"
                     /Product_Size=248
                     /Mismatches=0
                     /Extension="CACCACAGCTCTTCGAGC"
                     /created_by="primer3"
                     /annotation_group="2905217782194766de3379f-ad61-474f-9de7-
                     afc437461551"
                     /%GC="50.0"
                     /Tm="61.7"
                     /Hairpin_Tm="None"
                     /Self_Dimer_Tm="None"
                     /Sequence="AAACGTAACCTCCTCCTCGT"
                     /label="IP_P_622"
                     /note="Geneious type: primer_bind_reverse"
     source          <4236..>4483
                     /organism="Weissella confusa"
                     /mol_type="genomic DNA"
                     /strain="DSM 20196"
                     /isolation_source="fermented sausages"
                     /culture_collection="DSM:20196"
                     /db_xref="taxon:1583"
                     /collection_date=1969
     motif1          complement(4306..4334)
                     /Mismatches=4
                     /%_Identity="86.20689655172414"
                     /Motif="TTGACAN(17)TATAAT"
                     /annotation_group="Sig70: 139,781 <- 139,809"
                     /label="Sig70"
     motif1          4410..4438
                     /Mismatches=4
                     /%_Identity="86.20689655172414"
                     /Motif="TTGACAN(17)TATAAT"
                     /annotation_group="Sig70: 139,885 -> 139,913"
                     /label="Sig70"
     motif1          complement(4436..4464)
                     /Mismatches=4
                     /%_Identity="86.20689655172414"
                     /Motif="TTGACAN(17)TATAAT"
                     /annotation_group="Sig70: 139,911 <- 139,939"
                     /label="Sig70"
     primer_bind     complement(4455..4483)
                     /created_by="primer3"
                     /%GC="27.6"
                     /Tm="57.4"
                     /Hairpin_Tm="36.1"
                     /Self_Dimer_Tm="None"
                     /Pair_Dimer_Tm="None"
                     /Sequence="ACTTGTTTTAAAAGTATAGTTATCTGGGA"
                     /Product_Size=248
                     /annotation_group="170331402072391a6c83395-d92a-4cd7-9000-
                     e09b7d394042enolase promoter (reversed)"
                     /Extension="CACCACAGCTCTTCGCTC"
                     /label="1 F"
     misc_feature    4484..4505
                     /Pair_Dimer_Tm="None"
                     /Product_Size=11075
                     /Mismatches=0
                     /Extension="CACCACAGCTCTTCG"
                     /created_by="primer3"
                     /annotation_group="10105061849288564c171b-88c3-4f99-ac0a-8
                     324cfc5e03b"
                     /%GC="40.9"
                     /Tm="59.1"
                     /Hairpin_Tm="None"
                     /Self_Dimer_Tm="None"
                     /Sequence="GAGGAGGCAAAAATGGATAAGA"
                     /label="IP_P_624"
                     /note="Geneious type: primer_bind_reverse"
     Junction        4484
                     /Reads_using=2
                     /Reads_supporting_discovery=2
                     /Junction_Type="Rearrangement (inversion)"
                     /Rearrangement_Distance=250
                     /Junction_Source="10868-"
                     /Junction_Destination="11118+"
                     /ID="junction 2"
                     /label="junction 2"
     Junction        4485
                     /Reads_using=2
                     /Reads_supporting_discovery=2
                     /Junction_Type="Rearrangement (inversion)"
                     /Rearrangement_Distance=250
                     /Junction_Source="10867+"
                     /Junction_Destination="11117-"
                     /ID="junction 1"
                     /label="junction 1"
     CDS             4496..4684
                     /ApEinfo_revcolor="#ff9ccd"
                     /ApEinfo_fwdcolor="#ff9ccd"
                     /label="cas9"
     CDS             4685..8602
                     /ApEinfo_revcolor="#ff9ccd"
                     /ApEinfo_fwdcolor="#ff9ccd"
                     /label="cas9"
     source          4685..9026
                     /ApEinfo_revcolor="#b1ff67"
                     /ApEinfo_fwdcolor="#b1ff67"
     misc_feature    4820..4825
                     /Recognition_pattern="GAAGAC(2/6)"
                     /annotation_group="GAAGAC"
                     /label="BbsI"
                     /note="Geneious type: restriction site"
     misc_feature    complement(5573..5578)
                     /Recognition_pattern="ACCTGC(4/8)"
                     /annotation_group="ACCTGC"
                     /label="BspMI, BfuAI"
                     /note="Geneious type: restriction site"
     misc_feature    5766..5771
                     /Recognition_pattern="GAAGAC(2/6)"
                     /annotation_group="GAAGAC"
                     /label="BbsI"
                     /note="Geneious type: restriction site"
     misc_feature    5774..5779
                     /Recognition_pattern="GAAGAC(2/6)"
                     /annotation_group="GAAGAC"
                     /label="BbsI"
                     /note="Geneious type: restriction site"
     misc_feature    6611..6616
                     /Recognition_pattern="GAAGAC(2/6)"
                     /annotation_group="GAAGAC"
                     /label="BbsI"
                     /note="Geneious type: restriction site"
     misc_feature    8527..8551
                     /label="/ApEinfo_revcolor=#84b0dc
                     /ApEinfo_fwdcolor=#84b0dc"
     promoter        8607..8660
                     /ApEinfo_revcolor="#b4abac"
                     /ApEinfo_fwdcolor="#b4abac"
                     /label="tracrRNA promoter"
     precursor_RNA   8667..8755
                     /ApEinfo_revcolor="#75c6a9"
                     /ApEinfo_fwdcolor="#75c6a9"
                     /label="tracrRNA precursor"
     terminator      8734..8755
                     /ApEinfo_revcolor="#b4abac"
                     /ApEinfo_fwdcolor="#b4abac"
                     /label="tracrRNA terminator"
     terminator      complement(8786..8827)
                     /ApEinfo_revcolor="#9eafd2"
                     /ApEinfo_fwdcolor="#9eafd2"
     promoter        8884..8948
                     /ApEinfo_revcolor="#b4abac"
                     /ApEinfo_fwdcolor="#b4abac"
                     /label="J23100 promoter"
     misc_feature    8949..8968
                     /Original_Bases="GAGACCGACTGAGGTCTCA"
                     /label="GAGACCGACTGAGGTCTCA"
                     /note="Geneious type: Editing History Replacement"
     misc_RNA        complement(<8949..>8968)
                     /created_by="isaacnplant"
                     /Color="#33ffff"
                     /modified_by="isaacnplant"
                     /label="IP_P_997"
     misc_RNA        <8949..8968
                     /created_by="isaacnplant"
                     /Color="#0077ee"
                     /modified_by="isaacnplant"
                     /label="IP_P_996"
     misc_RNA        8949..8968
                     /created_by="isaacnplant"
                     /label="wc_galk11"
     misc_feature    8969..9004
                     /ApEinfo_revcolor="#c6c9d1"
                     /ApEinfo_fwdcolor="#c6c9d1"
                     /label="repeat"
     misc_feature    9003..9008
                     /Recognition_pattern="ACCTGC(4/8)"
                     /annotation_group="ACCTGC"
                     /label="BspMI, BfuAI"
                     /note="Geneious type: restriction site"
     misc_feature    9031..9036
                     /Recognition_pattern="GCGATG(10/14)"
                     /annotation_group="GCGATG"
                     /label="BtgZI"
                     /note="Geneious type: restriction site"
     misc_feature    complement(9176..9183)
                     /ApEinfo_revcolor="#7ea7d8"
                     /ApEinfo_fwdcolor="#7ea7d8"
                     /label="NotI"
     misc_feature    9184..9233
                     /ApEinfo_revcolor="#b1ff67"
                     /ApEinfo_fwdcolor="#b1ff67"
                     /label="Homologous Recombination Cas9"
     misc_feature    9184..9233
                     /ApEinfo_revcolor="#b7e6d7"
                     /ApEinfo_fwdcolor="#b7e6d7"
                     /label="MCS"
     misc_feature    9184..9233
                     /ApEinfo_revcolor="#75c6a9"
                     /ApEinfo_fwdcolor="#75c6a9"
                     /label="MCS"
     misc_feature    9184..9225
                     /ApEinfo_revcolor="#85dae9"
                     /ApEinfo_fwdcolor="#85dae9"
                     /label="terminator"
     source          9234..15293
                     /ApEinfo_revcolor="#85dae9"
                     /ApEinfo_fwdcolor="#85dae9"
     Junction        9302^9303
                     /Reads_using=3
                     /Reads_supporting_discovery=3
                     /Junction_Type="Insertion"
                     /Insertion_Size=3
                     /Insertion="ACA"
                     /ID="junction 1"
                     /label="ACA"
     CDS             9563..10300
                     /ApEinfo_revcolor="#b1ff67"
                     /ApEinfo_fwdcolor="#b1ff67"
                     /label="ErR frame 2"
     CDS             10421..10891
                     /ApEinfo_revcolor="#d59687"
                     /ApEinfo_fwdcolor="#d59687"
                     /label="Rep1"
     misc_feature    complement(10537..10542)
                     /Recognition_pattern="CGTCTC(1/5)"
                     /annotation_group="CGTCTC"
                     /label="BsmBI"
                     /note="Geneious type: restriction site"
     misc_feature    11394..11399
                     /Recognition_pattern="GAAGAC(2/6)"
                     /annotation_group="GAAGAC"
                     /label="BbsI"
                     /note="Geneious type: restriction site"
     CDS             11884..13374
                     /ApEinfo_revcolor="#b7e6d7"
                     /ApEinfo_fwdcolor="#b7e6d7"
                     /label="Rep2"
     misc_feature    13031..13036
                     /Recognition_pattern="GCGATG(10/14)"
                     /annotation_group="GCGATG"
                     /label="BtgZI"
                     /note="Geneious type: restriction site"
     gene            complement(13868..14083)
                     /ApEinfo_revcolor="#9eafd2"
                     /ApEinfo_fwdcolor="#9eafd2"
                     /label="CAT/CamR (659 - 444)"
     misc_feature    14188..14193
                     /Recognition_pattern="CGTCTC(1/5)"
                     /annotation_group="CGTCTC"
                     /label="BsmBI"
                     /note="Geneious type: restriction site"
     rep_origin      14445..15284
                     /ApEinfo_revcolor="#c6c9d1"
                     /ApEinfo_fwdcolor="#c6c9d1"
                     /label="p15A_origin"
     source          15294..15352
                     /ApEinfo_revcolor="#85dae9"
                     /ApEinfo_fwdcolor="#85dae9"
ORIGIN      
        1 gtcctactca ggagagcgtt caccgacaaa caacagataa aacgaaaggc ccagtctttc
       61 gactgagcct ttcgttttat ttaattaagt ttaaacacca tgcatcacga agcgggtcac
      121 tacttggttc acgatttctt cgcagcagcc tttttagcgg gcgctttctt tgcggtagac
      181 ttcttagccg ctgctttctt cgccggtgcc tttttggctg gtttactgtc cgatttgctt
      241 tccttagaat cagactcact gtcggaatca tccttcgaat cacttttacc tcccttccgt
      301 gctttgacgg aggcttccaa ctttgccagc aagtcggaca cgtcttccgt tccttcgtct
      361 aactcagctg gttgctcctc aacgctaaaa gcctctcctc cctcgagttt tgcttgtacc
      421 agctcccgta actgttcttg gtagtcgtca tggtacagat cgggtttgaa atcatcggtc
      481 atcgattcga cgacttggcc tgccatcttt aactcagcag gcttgatctg cacttcttta
      541 tccaggattg ggaagtcggg gtcccgaatt tcgtctggcc acagcagtgt gtgaatcatc
      601 atgacatccc gcttgctgaa gtcttttacc cgcagggctg cgagccggct tttgttccgc
      661 agggaaaagt gaacaatcgc aatccgatct gtctctgcca aggttttcgc gaggagaaca
      721 taagatttcg aggacttgga atccggttcc aggaagtacg acttatcgta cattaaagga
      781 tcgagttgtt ctgctggaat aaattcaaca acttcgatct cgcgactacg ctcctccggg
      841 agcgtcgcga tgtcctcatc ggtgatgact accatttgtc catcgtccga ttcgaaggct
      901 ttattgatgt cacgatattc gaccacctct ccgcaaactt cgcacacccg tttataccgg
      961 atccgtccat tatccttcgc atgtacttga tggaatttaa tgtcatggtc ttcggttgcg
     1021 gaataaacct tgaccggaac gtttacgagt ccgaatgcaa tgctcccttt ccagatactg
     1081 cgcatttttt tttcctcctt gtgtgattat tcccagacga cttcatcggg ggtcttatca
     1141 gggcgcaagc cgcgccaact gggctggcgc aagcggccat cactggtgcg ttcgctatag
     1201 cggacttcgc cgaccaattc cgggcggaca aaggtgacgc cgcgggcatc aaccttgggc
     1261 aggggggcgt taaacgggct ttcatcggta tgcagcggtt tcagcatatc tttcagcttg
     1321 ctcaattcct tttcggtaaa gccggtgcca acgcggccca caaactgcaa gccttcgggg
     1381 cctgggatac ccaagaccaa ggcaccgata ccactgctgc gccccccttc gccctggcgc
     1441 cacccaccga tcacaacttc ttgagtattc cagatcttat ccttgatcca gctgctgctg
     1501 cggcgaccgg gctgatacgt ggaatcccat tttttggcga cgacaccttc aaagcgcttc
     1561 ttccgaacat gttccatggc ttctgggcca tcgcccggca gttgatccgg aacgatcagg
     1621 cctccgccat cggccagcgc ttccaagatt tttcgtcgat ctgaatactt ggcccgcagc
     1681 agtgagcggc catccagcca caggatatca aacgcccaaa attccacccg cgtactccgc
     1741 gcgcgattct gcatctgccc aaagctcggc acaccggatt catccagcgc aaccgcctcg
     1801 ccatcgagga ccacatggtg ctcagcgaga tcggcagcga gagccttgaa ctgaggatat
     1861 tcccccgtga cttcgcggcc ggtccgcgag cggatctgga gttgcccatg atcagcatca
     1921 ataatgactc ggtacccatc ccatttaccc tcgaacgccc attgtttagc tttgtatttg
     1981 gccacggaac cctcagtggc gagcatcggg gcgaaatctt ccggccgagc gttcttttgg
     2041 tccttcatgc ggtgcgccag ccaattttta cccttagttt gaatgagagc gtaacgaccg
     2101 tccaccttct cgccatgcaa ggtcacaatg atttcgccgt gcgagtcatc tgggttatcc
     2161 agttcttccg gcacccggaa tttctcagtt tcgtaagaac cactgtccca aataaccatg
     2221 tctccggcgc catactcgcc tttggggatc gagccatgaa atgctaaata ctcgatgggg
     2281 tgatcttcgg tgtgcaccgc gagtcggttt tcggcagtgg tttcgggcag gttcttaggg
     2341 accgcgaaag acacgagcac accgtcgcgt tccaggcgga gatcgtagtg gagtcgacgt
     2401 gcatggtgtt cttgaatgac gaatttgtcg ttatttccgg ttttagggat ctccttagga
     2461 acgggctctg gggtcttgga agcgtcacgc atagaacggt aagtagtcag tttgtccgca
     2521 ataggtgcgt ccgcatcaag cggggccaag aggtcaccat actcatctaa ccggtccaaa
     2581 acctcgtcaa agcgcagatg acgaagttcg gggtctgcaa tttcatccca ggttcgggga
     2641 gctgccaccg tcgggtggtc gcggcctcga agggagtaag gcgcaatcgt cgtcttcgct
     2701 gcattgttct gactccagtc gaggaacacc tttccggcac gcagtgattt cgtcatggtt
     2761 gcagtaacca gttttggcat tgcctgttct aactgttgag caacccgccg tgccagcacc
     2821 gaggcgccgc ggctgctgat cggctcagcc aacggtacgt ataggtggag ccctttcgag
     2881 cccgacgtta gcgggtatgt ttctaaatcg agatcggtca taagcgcgcg gacttcgtga
     2941 gctatctcgc atagttgcgt catcgttacc ccctcacctg gatctaggtc gaacacaatc
     3001 cgggtagctg gtccctgatc gccatcctcg aagcgccatt gcggtacatg tacctcaagc
     3061 gaggcttgtt gtgccaccca ggctaacccc tccctcgtat tgataatggg gtacgttgtt
     3121 gtgccagatt tatgtgtaat actcccccgt tccaaccaac ttggtgccga tgaagccagt
     3181 tgtttctcaa agaacgcctc ctccgcgact ccatttggcc aacgttttcg tgtaacggga
     3241 cgtccggcaa tatgaggcac catcacctgc gcaatgctca aatagtaatc aaaaacctcg
     3301 gccttagtcg ttcctgtagc aggatatagg actttgtcgg ggttggttag tcggacgcgc
     3361 tcgtatcgct ccatacccca ggggtgtcta gccatttttt tttcctcctt gattcacttt
     3421 tctctatcac tgatagggag tggtaaaata actctatcaa tgatagagtg tcaacaaaaa
     3481 ttaggaatta atgatgtcta gattagataa aagtaaagtg attaacagcg cattagagct
     3541 gcttaatgag gtcggaatcg aaggtttaac aacccgtaaa ctcgcccaga agctaggtgt
     3601 agagcagcct acattgtatt ggcatgtaaa aaataagcgg gctttgctcg acgccttagc
     3661 cattgagatg ttagataggc accatactca cttttgccct ttagaagggg aaagctggca
     3721 agatttttta cgtaataacg ctaaaagttt tagatgtgct ttactaagtc atcgcgatgg
     3781 agcaaaagta catttaggta cacggcctac agaaaaacag tatgaaactc tcgaaaatca
     3841 attagccttt ttatgccaac aaggtttttc actagagaat gcattatatg cactcagcgc
     3901 tgtggggcat tttactttag gttgcgtatt ggaagatcaa gagcatcaag tcgctaaaga
     3961 agaaagggaa acacctacta ctgatagtat gccgccatta ttacgacaag ctatcgaatt
     4021 atttgatcac caaggtgcag agccagcctt cttattcggc cttgaattga tcatatgcgg
     4081 attagaaaaa caacttaaat gtgaaagtgg gtcttaagga agcaacggcc cggagggtgg
     4141 cgggcaggac gcccgccata aactgccagg catcaaatta agcagaaggc catcctgacg
     4201 gatggccttt ttgcgtttct acaaactctg ctagcaaacg taacctcctc ctcgttggtc
     4261 tgcttatgtt gtttatatat ataagtctac acaacattgc atgacataac agtcggggat
     4321 gtaacaaacg taaaacggaa tagttgcttc agagtaacga taagcgtttc acagacggtt
     4381 caaacaaaaa gcaagaaagc cgattaaatg caacataacg tgtgaattat gttacaatat
     4441 atgacaaggg atattcccag ataactatac ttttaaaaca agtgaggagg caaaaatgga
     4501 taagaaatac tcaataggct tagatatcgg cacaaatagc gtcggatggg cggtgatcac
     4561 tgatgaatat aaggttccgt ctaaaaagtt caaggttctg ggaaatacag accgccacag
     4621 tatcaaaaaa aatcttatag gggctctttt atttgacagt ggagagacag cggaagcgac
     4681 tcgactcaaa cggacagctc gtagaaggta tacacgtcgg aagaatcgta tttgttatct
     4741 acaggagatt ttttcaaatg agatggcgaa agtagatgat agtttctttc atcgacttga
     4801 agagtctttt ttggtggaag aagacaagaa gcatgaacgt catcctattt ttggaaatat
     4861 agtagatgaa gttgcttatc atgagaaata tccaactatc tatcatctgc gaaaaaaatt
     4921 ggtagattct actgataaag cggatttgcg cttaatctat ttggccttag cgcatatgat
     4981 taagtttcgt ggtcattttt tgattgaggg agatttaaat cctgataata gtgatgtgga
     5041 caaactattt atccagttgg tacaaaccta caatcaatta tttgaagaaa accctattaa
     5101 cgcaagtgga gtagatgcta aagcgattct ttctgcacga ttgagtaaat caagacgatt
     5161 agaaaatctc attgctcagc tccccggtga gaagaaaaat ggcttatttg ggaatctcat
     5221 tgctttgtca ttgggtttga cccctaattt taaatcaaat tttgatttgg cagaagatgc
     5281 taaattacag ctttcaaaag atacttacga tgatgattta gataatttat tggcgcaaat
     5341 tggagatcaa tatgctgatt tgtttttggc agctaagaat ttatcagatg ctattttact
     5401 ttcagatatc ctaagagtaa atactgaaat aactaaggct cccctatcag cttcaatgat
     5461 taaacgctac gatgaacatc atcaagactt gactctttta aaagctttag ttcgacaaca
     5521 acttccagaa aagtataaag aaatcttttt tgatcaatca aaaaacggat atgcaggtta
     5581 tattgatggg ggagctagcc aagaagaatt ttataaattt atcaaaccaa ttttagaaaa
     5641 aatggatggt actgaggaat tattggtgaa actaaatcgt gaagatttgc tgcgcaagca
     5701 acggaccttt gacaacggct ctattcccca tcaaattcac ttgggtgagc tgcatgctat
     5761 tttgagaaga caagaagact tttatccatt tttaaaagac aatcgtgaga agattgaaaa
     5821 aatcttgact tttcgaattc cttattatgt tggtccattg gcgcgtggca atagtcgttt
     5881 tgcatggatg actcggaagt ctgaagaaac aattacccca tggaattttg aagaagttgt
     5941 cgataaaggt gcttcagctc aatcatttat tgaacgcatg acaaactttg ataaaaatct
     6001 tccaaatgaa aaagtactac caaaacatag tttgctttat gagtatttta cggtttataa
     6061 cgaattgaca aaggtcaaat atgttactga aggaatgcga aaaccagcat ttctttcagg
     6121 tgaacagaag aaagccattg ttgatttact cttcaaaaca aatcgaaaag taaccgttaa
     6181 gcaattaaaa gaagattatt tcaaaaaaat agaatgtttt gatagtgttg aaatttcagg
     6241 agttgaagat agatttaatg cttcattagg tacctaccat gatttgctaa aaattattaa
     6301 agataaagat tttttggata atgaagaaaa tgaagatatc ttagaggata ttgttttaac
     6361 attgacctta tttgaagata gggagatgat tgaggaaaga cttaaaacat atgctcacct
     6421 ctttgatgat aaggtgatga aacagcttaa acgtcgccgt tatactggtt ggggacgttt
     6481 gtctcgaaaa ttgattaatg gtattaggga taagcaatct ggcaaaacaa tattagattt
     6541 tttgaaatca gatggttttg ccaatcgcaa ttttatgcag ctgatccatg atgatagttt
     6601 gacatttaaa gaagacattc aaaaagcaca agtgtctgga caaggcgata gtttacatga
     6661 acatattgca aatttagctg gtagccctgc tattaaaaaa ggtattttac agactgtaaa
     6721 agttgttgat gaattggtca aagtaatggg gcggcataag ccagaaaata tcgttattga
     6781 aatggcacgt gaaaatcaga caactcaaaa gggccagaaa aattcgcgag agcgtatgaa
     6841 acgaatcgaa gaaggtatca aagaattagg aagtcagatt cttaaagagc atcctgttga
     6901 aaatactcaa ttgcaaaatg aaaagctcta tctctattat ctccaaaatg gaagagacat
     6961 gtatgtggac caagaattag atattaatcg tttaagtgat tatgatgtcg atcacattgt
     7021 tccacaaagt ttccttaaag acgattcaat agacaataag gtcttaacgc gttctgataa
     7081 aaatcgtggt aaatcggata acgttccaag tgaagaagta gtcaaaaaga tgaaaaacta
     7141 ttggagacaa cttctaaacg ccaagttaat cactcaacgt aagtttgata atttaacgaa
     7201 agctgaacgt ggaggtttga gtgaacttga taaagctggt tttatcaaac gccaattggt
     7261 tgaaactcgc caaatcacta agcatgtggc acaaattttg gatagtcgca tgaatactaa
     7321 atacgatgaa aatgataaac ttattcgaga ggttaaagtg attaccttaa aatctaaatt
     7381 agtttctgac ttccgaaaag atttccaatt ctataaagta cgtgagatta acaattacca
     7441 tcatgcccat gatgcgtatc taaatgccgt cgttggaact gctttgatta agaaatatcc
     7501 aaaacttgaa tcggagtttg tctatggtga ttataaagtt tatgatgttc gtaaaatgat
     7561 tgctaagtct gagcaagaaa taggcaaagc aaccgcaaaa tatttctttt actctaatat
     7621 catgaacttc ttcaaaacag aaattacact tgcaaatgga gagattcgca aacgccctct
     7681 aatcgaaact aatggggaaa ctggagaaat tgtctgggat aaagggcgag attttgccac
     7741 agtgcgcaaa gtattgtcca tgccccaagt caatattgtc aagaaaacag aagtacagac
     7801 aggcggattc tccaaggagt caattttacc aaaaagaaat tcggacaagc ttattgctcg
     7861 taaaaaagac tgggatccaa aaaaatatgg tggttttgat agtccaacgg tagcttattc
     7921 agtcctagtg gttgctaagg tggaaaaagg gaaatcgaag aagttaaaat ccgttaaaga
     7981 gttactaggg atcacaatta tggaaagaag ttcctttgaa aaaaatccga ttgacttttt
     8041 agaagctaaa ggatataagg aagttaaaaa agacttaatc attaaactac ctaaatatag
     8101 tctttttgag ttagaaaacg gtcgtaaacg gatgctggct agtgccggag aattacaaaa
     8161 aggaaatgag ctggctctgc caagcaaata tgtgaatttt ttatatttag ctagtcatta
     8221 tgaaaagttg aagggtagtc cagaagataa cgaacaaaaa caattgtttg tggagcagca
     8281 taagcattat ttagatgaga ttattgagca aatcagtgaa ttttctaagc gtgttatttt
     8341 agcagatgcc aatttagata aagttcttag tgcatataac aaacatagag acaaaccaat
     8401 acgtgaacaa gcagaaaata ttattcattt atttacgttg acgaatcttg gagctcccgc
     8461 tgcttttaaa tattttgata caacaattga tcgtaaacga tatacgtcta caaaagaagt
     8521 tttagatgcc actcttatcc atcaatccat cactggtctt tatgaaacac gcattgattt
     8581 gagtcagcta ggaggtgact gaccggctga taaatttctt tgaatttctc cttgattatt
     8641 tgttataaaa gttataaaat aatcttgttg gaaccattca aaacagcata gcaagttaaa
     8701 ataaggctag tccgttatca acttgaaaaa gtggcaccga gtcggtgctt tttttgatac
     8761 ttctattcta ctctgactgc aaaccaaaaa aacaagcgct ttcaaaacgc ttgttttatc
     8821 atttttaggg aaattaatct cttaatcctt ttatcattct acatttaggc gctgccatct
     8881 tgggacaatg aaaacgttag tcatggcgcg ccttgacggc tagctcagtc ctaggtacag
     8941 tgctagctag attcacatag tagtcaatgt tttagagcta tgctgttttg aatggtccca
     9001 aaacctgcag acaagcccgg ccggcctaag gcgatgcccc ctcgacctcg atcagggagg
     9061 cgttcaggac gactcacaaa gaaagccggg caatgcccgg ctttttccac gcctcctggg
     9121 ctgacttcag gtgctacatt tgaagagata aattgcactg aaatctagag cggttgcggc
     9181 cgcaaaaaaa caagcgcttt caaaacgctt gttttatcat ttttagggaa attatgtgat
     9241 ccgtagcggt tttcaaaatt tgcaaccagg aatgaattac tatccctttt atcaagaagc
     9301 gcaaaagaaa aacgaaatga tacaccaatc agtgcaaaaa aagatataat gggagataag
     9361 acggttcgtg ttcgtgctga cttgcaccat atcataaaaa tcgaaacagc aaagaatggc
     9421 ggaaacgtaa aagaagttat ggaaataaga cttagaagca aacttaagag tgtgttgata
     9481 gtgcagtatc ttaaaatttt gtataatagg aattgaagtt aaattagatg ctaaaaattt
     9541 gtaattaaga aggagtgatt acatgaacaa aaatataaaa tattctcaaa actttttaac
     9601 gagtgaaaaa gtactcaacc aaataataaa acaattgaat ttaaaagaaa ccgataccgt
     9661 ttacgaaatt ggaacaggta aagggcattt aacgacgaaa ctggctaaaa taagtaaaca
     9721 ggtaacgtct attgaattag acagtcatct attcaactta tcgtcagaaa aattaaaact
     9781 gaatactcgt gtcactttaa ttcaccaaga tattctacag tttcaattcc ctaacaaaca
     9841 gaggtataaa attgttggga gtattcctta ccatttaagc acacaaatta ttaaaaaagt
     9901 ggtttttgaa agccatgcgt ctgacatcta tctgattgtt gaagaaggat tctacaagcg
     9961 taccttggat attcaccgaa cactagggtt gctcttgcac actcaagtct cgattcagca
    10021 attgcttaag ctgccagcgg aatgctttca tcctaaacca aaagtaaaca gtgtcttaat
    10081 aaaacttacc cgccatacca cagatgttcc agataaatat tggaagctat atacgtactt
    10141 tgtttcaaaa tgggtcaatc gagaatatcg tcaactgttt actaaaaatc agtttcatca
    10201 agcaatgaaa cacgccaaag taaacaattt aagtaccgtt acttatgagc aagtattgtc
    10261 tatttttaat agttatctat tatttaacgg gaggaaataa ttctatgagt cgcttttgta
    10321 aatttggaaa gttacacgtt actaaaggga atgtagataa attattaggt atactactga
    10381 cagcttccaa ggagctaaag aggtccctag cgctcttatc atggggaagc tcggatcata
    10441 tgcaagacaa aataaactcg caacagcact tggagaaatg ggacgaatcg agaaaaccct
    10501 ctttacgctg gattacatat ctaataaagc cgtaaggaga cgggttcaaa aaggtttaaa
    10561 taaaggagaa gcaatcaatg cattagctag aactatattt tttggacaac gtggagaatt
    10621 tagagaacgt gctctccaag accagttaca aagagctagt gcactaaaca taattattaa
    10681 cgctataagt gtgtggaaca ctgtatatat ggaaaaagcc gtagaagaat taaaagcaag
    10741 aggagaattt agagaagatt taatgccata tgcgtggccg ttaggatggg aacatatcaa
    10801 ttttcttgga gaatacaaat ttgaaggatt acatgacact gggcaaatga atttacgtcc
    10861 tttacgtata aaagagccgt tttattctta atataacggc tctttttata gaaaaaatcc
    10921 ttagcgtggt ttttttccga aatgctggcg gtaccccaag aattagaaat gagtagatca
    10981 aattattcac gaatagaatc aggaaaatca gatccaacca taaaaacact agaacaaatt
    11041 gcaaagttaa ctaactcaac gctagtagtg gatttaatcc caaatgagcc aacagaacca
    11101 gagccagaaa cagaatcaga acaagtaaca ttggatttag aaatggaaga agaaaaaagc
    11161 aatgacttcg tgtgaataat gcacgaaatc gttgcttatt tttttttaaa agcggtatac
    11221 tagatataac gaaacaacga actgaataga aacgaaaaaa gagccatgac acatttataa
    11281 aatgtttgac gacattttat aaatgcatag cccgataaga ttgccaaacc aacgcttatc
    11341 agttagtcag atgaactctt ccctcgtaag aagttattta attaactttg tttgaagacg
    11401 gtatataacc gtactatcat tatataggga aatcagagag ttttcaagta tctaagctac
    11461 tgaatttaag aattgttaag caatcaatcg gaaatcgttt gattgctttt tttgtattca
    11521 tttatagaag gtggagtttg tatgaatcat gatgaatgta aaacttatat aaaaaatagt
    11581 ttattggaga taagaaaatt agcaaatatc tatacactag aaacgtttaa gaaagagtta
    11641 gaaaagagaa atatctactt agaaacaaaa tcagataagt atttttcttc ggagggggaa
    11701 gattatatat ataagttaat agaaaataac aaaataattt attcgattag tggaaaaaaa
    11761 ttgacttata aaggaaaaaa atctttttca aaacatgcaa tattgaaaca gttgaatgaa
    11821 aaagcaaacc aagttaatta aacaacctat tttataggat ttataggaaa ggagaacagc
    11881 tgaatgaata tcccttttgt tgtagaaact gtgcttcatg acggcttgtt aaagtacaaa
    11941 tttaaaaata gtaaaattcg ctcaatcact accaagccag gtaaaagcaa aggggctatt
    12001 tttgcgtatc gctcaaaatc aagcatgatt ggcggtcgtg gtgttgttct gacttccgag
    12061 gaagcgattc aagaaaatca agatacattt acacattgga cacccaacgt ttatcgttat
    12121 ggaacgtatg cagacgaaaa ccgttcatac acgaaaggac attctgaaaa caatttaaga
    12181 caaatcaata ccttctttat tgattttgat attcacacgg caaaagaaac tatttcagca
    12241 agcgatattt taacaaccgc tattgattta ggttttatgc ctactatgat tatcaaatct
    12301 gataaaggtt atcaagcata ttttgtttta gaaacgccag tctatgtgac ttcaaaatca
    12361 gaatttaaat ctgtcaaagc agccaaaata atttcgcaaa atatccgaga atattttgga
    12421 aagtctttgc cagttgatct aacgtgtaat cattttggta ttgctcgcat accaagaacg
    12481 gacaatgtag aattttttga tcctaattac cgttattctt tcaaagaatg gcaagattgg
    12541 tctttcaaac aaacagataa taagggcttt actcgttcaa gtctaacggt tttaagcggt
    12601 acagaaggca aaaaacaagt agatgaaccc tggtttaatc tcttattgca cgaaacgaaa
    12661 ttttcaggag aaaagggttt aatagggcgt aataacgtca tgtttaccct ctctttagcc
    12721 tactttagtt caggctattc aatcgaaacg tgcgaatata atatgtttga gtttaataat
    12781 cgattagatc aacccttaga agaaaaagaa gtaatcaaaa ttgttagaag tgcctattca
    12841 gaaaactatc aaggggctaa tagggaatac attaccattc tttgcaaagc ttgggtatca
    12901 agtgatttaa ccagtaaaga tttatttgtc cgtcaagggt ggtttaaatt caagaaaaaa
    12961 agaagcgaac gtcaacgtgt tcatttgtca gaatggaaag aagatttaat ggcttatatt
    13021 agcgaaaaaa gcgatgtata caagccttat ttagtgacga ccaaaaaaga gattagagaa
    13081 gtgctaggca ttcctgaacg gacattagat aaattgctga aggtactgaa ggcgaatcag
    13141 gaaattttct ttaagattaa accaggaaga aatggtggca ttcaacttgc tagtgttaaa
    13201 tcattgttgc tatcgatcat taaagtaaaa aaagaagaaa aagaaagcta tataaaggcg
    13261 ctgacaaatt cttttgactt agagcataca ttcattcaag agactttaaa caagctagca
    13321 gaacgcccta aaacggacac acaactcgat ttgtttagct atgatacagg ctgaaaataa
    13381 aacccgcact atgccattac atttatatct atgatacgtg tttgtttttt ctttgctgtt
    13441 tagcgaatga ttagcagaaa tatacagagt aagattttaa ttaattatta gggggagaag
    13501 gagagagtag cccgaaaact tttagttggc ttggactgaa cgaagtgagg gaaaggctac
    13561 taaaacgtcg aggggcagtg agagcgaagc gaacacttga ttttttaatt ttctatcttt
    13621 tataggtcat tagagtatac ttatttgtcc tataaactat ttagcagcat aatagattta
    13681 ttgaataggt catttaagtt gagcatatta gaggaggaaa atcttggaga aatatttgaa
    13741 gaacccgatt acatggattg gattagttct tgtggttacg tggtttttaa ctaaaagtag
    13801 tgaatttttg atttttggtg tgtgtgtctt gttgttagta tttgctagtc aaagtgatta
    13861 aatagaattc cggatgagca ttcatcaggc gggcaagaat gtgaataaag gccggataaa
    13921 acttgtgctt atttttcttt acggtcttta aaaaggccgt aatatccagc tgaacggtct
    13981 ggttataggt acattgagca actgactgaa atgcctcaaa atgttcttta cgatgccatt
    14041 gggatatatc aacggtggta tatccagtga tttttttctc cattttagct tccttagctc
    14101 ctgaaaatct cgataactca aaaaatacgc ccggtagtga tcttatttca ttatggtgaa
    14161 agttggaacc tcttacgtgc cgatcaacgt ctcattttcg ccaaaagttg gcccagggct
    14221 tcccggtatc aacagggaca ccaggattta tttattctgc gaagtgatct tccgtcacag
    14281 gtatttattc ggcgcaaagt gcgtcgggtg atgctgccaa cttactgatt tagtgtatga
    14341 tggtgttttt gaggtgctcc agtggcttct gtttctatca gctgtccctc ctgttcagct
    14401 actgacgggg tggtgcgtaa cggcaaaagc accgccggac atcagcgcta gcggagtgta
    14461 tactggctta ctatgttggc actgatgagg gtgtcagtga agtgcttcat gtggcaggag
    14521 aaaaaaggct gcaccggtgc gtcagcagaa tatgtgatac aggatatatt ccgcttcctc
    14581 gctcactgac tcgctacgct cggtcgttcg actgcggcga gcggaaatgg cttacgaacg
    14641 gggcggagat ttcctggaag atgccaggaa gatacttaac agggaagtga gagggccgcg
    14701 gcaaagccgt ttttccatag gctccgcccc cctgacaagc atcacgaaat ctgacgctca
    14761 aatcagtggt ggcgaaaccc gacaggacta taaagatacc aggcgtttcc ccctggcggc
    14821 tccctcgtgc gctctcctgt tcctgccttt cggtttaccg gtgtcattcc gctgttatgg
    14881 ccgcgtttgt ctcattccac gcctgacact cagttccggg taggcagttc gctccaagct
    14941 ggactgtatg cacgaacccc ccgttcagtc cgaccgctgc gccttatccg gtaactatcg
    15001 tcttgagtcc aacccggaaa gacatgcaaa agcaccactg gcagcagcca ctggtaattg
    15061 atttagagga gttagtcttg aagtcatgcg ccggttaagg ctaaactgaa aggacaagtt
    15121 ttggtgactg cgctcctcca agccagttac ctcggttcaa agagttggta gctcagagaa
    15181 ccttcgaaaa accgccctgc aaggcggttt tttcgttttc agagcaagag attacgcgca
    15241 gaccaaaacg atctcaagaa gatcatctta ttaatcagat aaaatatttc tagccaatac
    15301 gcaaaccgcc tctccccgcg cgttggccga ttcattaatg cagctggcac ga
//
