# Supplementary material for: Heterologous Cas9 and non-homologous end joining as a Potentially Organism-Agnostic Knockout (POAK) system in bacteria
Source: bioRxiv preprint, doi:10.1101/601971, version 2 (2021-10-06)
Supplement: Plasmid Sequences [file 601971_file03.zip › SuppFileA1/IP_315.gb]

LOCUS       IP_315                 11324 bp    DNA     circular UNA 05-JAN-2019
DEFINITION  pWcCas9galKw1.
ACCESSION   urn.local...3u-9z01nbr
VERSION     urn.local...3u-9z01nbr
KEYWORDS    .
SOURCE      
  ORGANISM  .
FEATURES             Location/Qualifiers
     misc_feature    complement(1..80)
                     /ApEinfo_revcolor="#b4abac"
                     /ApEinfo_fwdcolor="#b4abac"
                     /label="Backbone"
     misc_feature    complement(28..33)
                     /ApEinfo_revcolor="#ff9ccd"
                     /ApEinfo_fwdcolor="#ff9ccd"
                     /label="-35"
     terminator      complement(37..80)
                     /ApEinfo_revcolor="#84b0dc"
                     /ApEinfo_fwdcolor="#84b0dc"
                     /label="rrnB_T1_terminator"
     misc_feature    complement(81..88)
                     /ApEinfo_revcolor="#7ea7d8"
                     /ApEinfo_fwdcolor="#7ea7d8"
                     /label="PacI"
     source          join(90..>207,<456..656)
                     /ApEinfo_revcolor="#b1ff67"
                     /ApEinfo_fwdcolor="#b1ff67"
                     /label="source"
     terminator      110..197
                     /ApEinfo_revcolor="#9eafd2"
                     /ApEinfo_fwdcolor="#9eafd2"
                     /label="rrnBT2 term"
     primer_bind     complement(185..207)
                     /created_by="primer3"
                     /%GC="47.8"
                     /Tm="60.2"
                     /Hairpin_Tm="45.3"
                     /Self_Dimer_Tm="10.6"
                     /Pair_Dimer_Tm="None"
                     /Sequence="GCTAGCAGAGTTTGTAGAAACGC"
                     /Product_Size=11075
                     /annotation_group="170331181012102d85f1cd4-dabb-4d50-8538-
                     15a2001055feCas9-Theta extraction"
                     /Extension="CACCACAGCTCTTCG"
                     /label="1 F"
     misc_feature    205..458
                     /Source="referenceToDocument: urn:local:.:1a-71ucs8c"
                     /label="enolase promoter (concatenated sequence 2)
                     (reversed)"
                     /note="Geneious type: Concatenated sequence"
     ligation        205..207
                     /label="Ligation"
     source          <208..>455
                     /organism="Weissella confusa"
                     /mol_type="genomic DNA"
                     /strain="DSM 20196"
                     /isolation_source="fermented sausages"
                     /culture_collection="DSM:20196"
                     /db_xref="taxon:1583"
                     /collection_date=1969
                     /label="source Weissella confusa"
     misc_feature    208..227
                     /created_by="primer3"
                     /%GC="50.0"
                     /Tm="58.4"
                     /Hairpin_Tm="None"
                     /Self_Dimer_Tm="None"
                     /Pair_Dimer_Tm="None"
                     /Sequence="AAACGTAACCTCCTCCTCGT"
                     /Product_Size=248
                     /annotation_group="1703314583716186a65d069-180f-49c5-8f08-
                     0d69dcbbd9f7enolase promoter (reversed)"
                     /Extension="CACCACAGCTCTTCGAGC"
                     /label="248 R"
                     /note="Geneious type: primer_bind_reverse"
     misc_feature    208..227
                     /Pair_Dimer_Tm="None"
                     /Product_Size=248
                     /Mismatches=0
                     /Extension="CACCACAGCTCTTCGAGC"
                     /created_by="primer3"
                     /annotation_group="2905217782194766de3379f-ad61-474f-9de7-
                     afc437461551"
                     /%GC="50.0"
                     /Tm="61.7"
                     /Hairpin_Tm="None"
                     /Self_Dimer_Tm="None"
                     /Sequence="AAACGTAACCTCCTCCTCGT"
                     /label="IP_P_622"
                     /note="Geneious type: primer_bind_reverse"
     motif1          complement(278..306)
                     /Mismatches=4
                     /%_Identity="86.20689655172414"
                     /Motif="TTGACAN(17)TATAAT"
                     /annotation_group="Sig70: 139,781 <- 139,809"
                     /label="Sig70"
     motif1          382..410
                     /Mismatches=4
                     /%_Identity="86.20689655172414"
                     /Motif="TTGACAN(17)TATAAT"
                     /annotation_group="Sig70: 139,885 -> 139,913"
                     /label="Sig70"
     motif1          complement(408..436)
                     /Mismatches=4
                     /%_Identity="86.20689655172414"
                     /Motif="TTGACAN(17)TATAAT"
                     /annotation_group="Sig70: 139,911 <- 139,939"
                     /label="Sig70"
     primer_bind     complement(427..455)
                     /created_by="primer3"
                     /%GC="27.6"
                     /Tm="57.4"
                     /Hairpin_Tm="36.1"
                     /Self_Dimer_Tm="None"
                     /Pair_Dimer_Tm="None"
                     /Sequence="ACTTGTTTTAAAAGTATAGTTATCTGGGA"
                     /Product_Size=248
                     /annotation_group="170331402072391a6c83395-d92a-4cd7-9000-
                     e09b7d394042enolase promoter (reversed)"
                     /Extension="CACCACAGCTCTTCGCTC"
                     /label="1 F"
     misc_feature    complement(456..207)
                     /Source="referenceToDocument: urn:local:.:s-71uckd8"
                     /label="Cas9-Theta extraction (concatenated sequence 1)"
                     /note="Geneious type: Concatenated sequence"
     ligation        456..458
                     /label="Ligation"
     misc_feature    456..477
                     /created_by="primer3"
                     /%GC="40.9"
                     /Tm="56.1"
                     /Hairpin_Tm="None"
                     /Self_Dimer_Tm="None"
                     /Pair_Dimer_Tm="None"
                     /Sequence="GAGGAGGCAAAAATGGATAAGA"
                     /Product_Size=11075
                     /annotation_group="1703312641675640bfe888e-0e73-42b0-bd00-
                     7f851b8e77beCas9-Theta extraction"
                     /Extension="CACCACAGCTCTTCG"
                     /label="11,075 R"
                     /note="Geneious type: primer_bind_reverse"
     misc_feature    456..477
                     /Pair_Dimer_Tm="None"
                     /Product_Size=11075
                     /Mismatches=0
                     /Extension="CACCACAGCTCTTCG"
                     /created_by="primer3"
                     /annotation_group="2905218265479341c9fba64-cf47-4c49-a5a5-
                     a00a6e0e03cc"
                     /%GC="40.9"
                     /Tm="59.1"
                     /Hairpin_Tm="None"
                     /Self_Dimer_Tm="None"
                     /Sequence="GAGGAGGCAAAAATGGATAAGA"
                     /label="IP_P_624"
                     /note="Geneious type: primer_bind_reverse"
     mismatch        460
                     /Target_base="A"
                     /Oligo_base="G"
                     /Oligo_name="IP_P_277"
                     /annotation_group="3f2a5af4-410e-4ba6-8b69-fd6d2365d30c"
                     /label="A/G"
     misc_feature    460..499
                     /Sequence="GTGAAAAAATGGATAAGAAATACTCAATAGGCTTAGATAT"
                     /Mismatch_Positions="GT=A=================================
                     ==="
                     /Mismatches=3
                     /annotation_group="3f2a5af4-410e-4ba6-8b69-fd6d2365d30c"
                     /label="IP_P_277"
                     /note="Geneious type: primer_bind_reverse"
     mismatch        461
                     /Target_base="G"
                     /Oligo_base="T"
                     /Oligo_name="IP_P_277"
                     /annotation_group="3f2a5af4-410e-4ba6-8b69-fd6d2365d30c"
                     /label="G/T"
     mismatch        463
                     /Target_base="C"
                     /Oligo_base="A"
                     /Oligo_name="IP_P_277"
                     /annotation_group="3f2a5af4-410e-4ba6-8b69-fd6d2365d30c"
                     /label="C/A"
     misc_feature    464..503
                     /Sequence="AAAAATGGATAAGAAATACTCAATAGGCTTAGATATCGGC"
                     /Mismatches=0
                     /annotation_group="dec9c1a9-776c-4092-86c6-ffca8e718a96"
                     /label="IP_P_100"
                     /note="Geneious type: primer_bind_reverse"
     CDS             468..656
                     /ApEinfo_revcolor="#ff9ccd"
                     /ApEinfo_fwdcolor="#ff9ccd"
                     /label="cas9"
     CDS             657..4574
                     /ApEinfo_revcolor="#ff9ccd"
                     /ApEinfo_fwdcolor="#ff9ccd"
                     /label="cas9"
     source          657..4998
                     /ApEinfo_revcolor="#b1ff67"
                     /ApEinfo_fwdcolor="#b1ff67"
                     /label="source"
     misc_feature    657..677
                     /Pair_Dimer_Tm="4.3"
                     /Product_Size=3918
                     /Mismatches=0
                     /Extension="CACCACACGTCTCGTCGC"
                     /created_by="primer3"
                     /annotation_group="290521698419237cad5a062-b0a4-4579-b8d5-
                     a6d2ba1d4bad"
                     /%GC="52.4"
                     /Tm="62.9"
                     /Hairpin_Tm="40.2"
                     /Self_Dimer_Tm="5.9"
                     /Sequence="CTCAAACGGACAGCTCGTAGA"
                     /label="IP_P_584"
                     /note="Geneious type: primer_bind_reverse"
     misc_feature    1474..1479
                     /Recognition_pattern="A^AGCTT"
                     /annotation_group="AAGCTT"
                     /label="HindIII"
                     /note="Geneious type: restriction site"
     misc_feature    3819..3824
                     /Recognition_pattern="A^AGCTT"
                     /annotation_group="AAGCTT"
                     /label="HindIII"
                     /note="Geneious type: restriction site"
     misc_feature    4499..4523
                     /label="/ApEinfo_revcolor=#84b0dc
                     /ApEinfo_fwdcolor=#84b0dc"
     promoter        4579..4632
                     /ApEinfo_revcolor="#b4abac"
                     /ApEinfo_fwdcolor="#b4abac"
                     /label="tracrRNA promoter"
     precursor_RNA   4639..4727
                     /ApEinfo_revcolor="#75c6a9"
                     /ApEinfo_fwdcolor="#75c6a9"
                     /label="tracrRNA precursor"
     terminator      4706..4727
                     /ApEinfo_revcolor="#b4abac"
                     /ApEinfo_fwdcolor="#b4abac"
                     /label="tracrRNA terminator"
     terminator      complement(4758..4799)
                     /ApEinfo_revcolor="#9eafd2"
                     /ApEinfo_fwdcolor="#9eafd2"
                     /label="terminator"
     promoter        4856..4920
                     /ApEinfo_revcolor="#b4abac"
                     /ApEinfo_fwdcolor="#b4abac"
                     /label="J23100 promoter"
     misc_RNA        complement(<4921..>4940)
                     /created_by="isaacnplant"
                     /Color="#33ffff"
                     /modified_by="isaacnplant"
                     /label="IP_P_977"
     misc_RNA        <4921..4940
                     /created_by="isaacnplant"
                     /Color="#0077ee"
                     /modified_by="isaacnplant"
                     /label="IP_P_976"
     misc_RNA        4921..4940
                     /created_by="isaacnplant"
                     /label="wc_galk1"
     misc_feature    4924..4940
                     /Original_Bases="ACCGACTGAGGTCTCA"
                     /label="ACCGACTGAGGTCTCA"
                     /note="Geneious type: Editing History Replacement"
     misc_feature    4941..4976
                     /ApEinfo_revcolor="#c6c9d1"
                     /ApEinfo_fwdcolor="#c6c9d1"
                     /label="repeat"
     misc_feature    complement(5148..5155)
                     /ApEinfo_revcolor="#7ea7d8"
                     /ApEinfo_fwdcolor="#7ea7d8"
                     /label="NotI"
     misc_feature    5156..5205
                     /ApEinfo_revcolor="#b7e6d7"
                     /ApEinfo_fwdcolor="#b7e6d7"
                     /label="MCS"
     misc_feature    5156..5205
                     /ApEinfo_revcolor="#75c6a9"
                     /ApEinfo_fwdcolor="#75c6a9"
                     /label="MCS"
     misc_feature    5156..5205
                     /ApEinfo_revcolor="#b1ff67"
                     /ApEinfo_fwdcolor="#b1ff67"
                     /label="Homologous Recombination Cas9"
     misc_feature    5156..5197
                     /ApEinfo_revcolor="#85dae9"
                     /ApEinfo_fwdcolor="#85dae9"
                     /label="terminator"
     source          5206..11265
                     /ApEinfo_revcolor="#85dae9"
                     /ApEinfo_fwdcolor="#85dae9"
                     /label="source"
     CDS             5535..6272
                     /ApEinfo_revcolor="#b1ff67"
                     /ApEinfo_fwdcolor="#b1ff67"
                     /label="ErR frame 2"
     CDS             6393..6863
                     /ApEinfo_revcolor="#d59687"
                     /ApEinfo_fwdcolor="#d59687"
                     /label="Rep1"
     CDS             7856..9346
                     /ApEinfo_revcolor="#b7e6d7"
                     /ApEinfo_fwdcolor="#b7e6d7"
                     /label="Rep2"
     misc_feature    8859..8864
                     /Recognition_pattern="A^AGCTT"
                     /annotation_group="AAGCTT"
                     /label="HindIII"
                     /note="Geneious type: restriction site"
     gene            complement(9840..10055)
                     /ApEinfo_revcolor="#9eafd2"
                     /ApEinfo_fwdcolor="#9eafd2"
                     /label="CAT/CamR (659 - 444)"
     rep_origin      10417..11256
                     /ApEinfo_revcolor="#c6c9d1"
                     /ApEinfo_fwdcolor="#c6c9d1"
                     /label="p15A_origin"
     source          11266..11324
                     /ApEinfo_revcolor="#85dae9"
                     /ApEinfo_fwdcolor="#85dae9"
                     /label="source"
     misc_feature    11268..11297
                     /Mismatch_Positions="=================C============"
                     /Mismatches=1
                     /created_by="primer3"
                     /annotation_group="29107070413444447a7252d-d444-4835-9320-
                     26d4914b7d17"
                     /%GC="66.7"
                     /Tm="79.6"
                     /Hairpin_Tm="46.9"
                     /Self_Dimer_Tm="36.2"
                     /Sequence="AATACGCAAACCGCCTCCCCCCGCGCGTTG"
                     /label="IP_P_069"
                     /note="Geneious type: primer_bind_reverse"
     mismatch        11285
                     /Target_base="T"
                     /Oligo_base="C"
                     /Oligo_name="IP_P_069"
                     /annotation_group="29107070413444447a7252d-d444-4835-9320-
                     26d4914b7d17"
                     /label="T/C"
ORIGIN      
        1 gtcctactca ggagagcgtt caccgacaaa caacagataa aacgaaaggc ccagtctttc
       61 gactgagcct ttcgttttat ttaattaagg gaagcaacgg cccggagggt ggcgggcagg
      121 acgcccgcca taaactgcca ggcatcaaat taagcagaag gccatcctga cggatggcct
      181 ttttgcgttt ctacaaactc tgctagcaaa cgtaacctcc tcctcgttgg tctgcttatg
      241 ttgtttatat atataagtct acacaacatt gcatgacata acagtcgggg atgtaacaaa
      301 cgtaaaacgg aatagttgct tcagagtaac gataagcgtt tcacagacgg ttcaaacaaa
      361 aagcaagaaa gccgattaaa tgcaacataa cgtgtgaatt atgttacaat atatgacaag
      421 ggatattccc agataactat acttttaaaa caagtgagga ggcaaaaatg gataagaaat
      481 actcaatagg cttagatatc ggcacaaata gcgtcggatg ggcggtgatc actgatgaat
      541 ataaggttcc gtctaaaaag ttcaaggttc tgggaaatac agaccgccac agtatcaaaa
      601 aaaatcttat aggggctctt ttatttgaca gtggagagac agcggaagcg actcgactca
      661 aacggacagc tcgtagaagg tatacacgtc ggaagaatcg tatttgttat ctacaggaga
      721 ttttttcaaa tgagatggcg aaagtagatg atagtttctt tcatcgactt gaagagtctt
      781 ttttggtgga agaagacaag aagcatgaac gtcatcctat ttttggaaat atagtagatg
      841 aagttgctta tcatgagaaa tatccaacta tctatcatct gcgaaaaaaa ttggtagatt
      901 ctactgataa agcggatttg cgcttaatct atttggcctt agcgcatatg attaagtttc
      961 gtggtcattt tttgattgag ggagatttaa atcctgataa tagtgatgtg gacaaactat
     1021 ttatccagtt ggtacaaacc tacaatcaat tatttgaaga aaaccctatt aacgcaagtg
     1081 gagtagatgc taaagcgatt ctttctgcac gattgagtaa atcaagacga ttagaaaatc
     1141 tcattgctca gctccccggt gagaagaaaa atggcttatt tgggaatctc attgctttgt
     1201 cattgggttt gacccctaat tttaaatcaa attttgattt ggcagaagat gctaaattac
     1261 agctttcaaa agatacttac gatgatgatt tagataattt attggcgcaa attggagatc
     1321 aatatgctga tttgtttttg gcagctaaga atttatcaga tgctatttta ctttcagata
     1381 tcctaagagt aaatactgaa ataactaagg ctcccctatc agcttcaatg attaaacgct
     1441 acgatgaaca tcatcaagac ttgactcttt taaaagcttt agttcgacaa caacttccag
     1501 aaaagtataa agaaatcttt tttgatcaat caaaaaacgg atatgcaggt tatattgatg
     1561 ggggagctag ccaagaagaa ttttataaat ttatcaaacc aattttagaa aaaatggatg
     1621 gtactgagga attattggtg aaactaaatc gtgaagattt gctgcgcaag caacggacct
     1681 ttgacaacgg ctctattccc catcaaattc acttgggtga gctgcatgct attttgagaa
     1741 gacaagaaga cttttatcca tttttaaaag acaatcgtga gaagattgaa aaaatcttga
     1801 cttttcgaat tccttattat gttggtccat tggcgcgtgg caatagtcgt tttgcatgga
     1861 tgactcggaa gtctgaagaa acaattaccc catggaattt tgaagaagtt gtcgataaag
     1921 gtgcttcagc tcaatcattt attgaacgca tgacaaactt tgataaaaat cttccaaatg
     1981 aaaaagtact accaaaacat agtttgcttt atgagtattt tacggtttat aacgaattga
     2041 caaaggtcaa atatgttact gaaggaatgc gaaaaccagc atttctttca ggtgaacaga
     2101 agaaagccat tgttgattta ctcttcaaaa caaatcgaaa agtaaccgtt aagcaattaa
     2161 aagaagatta tttcaaaaaa atagaatgtt ttgatagtgt tgaaatttca ggagttgaag
     2221 atagatttaa tgcttcatta ggtacctacc atgatttgct aaaaattatt aaagataaag
     2281 attttttgga taatgaagaa aatgaagata tcttagagga tattgtttta acattgacct
     2341 tatttgaaga tagggagatg attgaggaaa gacttaaaac atatgctcac ctctttgatg
     2401 ataaggtgat gaaacagctt aaacgtcgcc gttatactgg ttggggacgt ttgtctcgaa
     2461 aattgattaa tggtattagg gataagcaat ctggcaaaac aatattagat tttttgaaat
     2521 cagatggttt tgccaatcgc aattttatgc agctgatcca tgatgatagt ttgacattta
     2581 aagaagacat tcaaaaagca caagtgtctg gacaaggcga tagtttacat gaacatattg
     2641 caaatttagc tggtagccct gctattaaaa aaggtatttt acagactgta aaagttgttg
     2701 atgaattggt caaagtaatg gggcggcata agccagaaaa tatcgttatt gaaatggcac
     2761 gtgaaaatca gacaactcaa aagggccaga aaaattcgcg agagcgtatg aaacgaatcg
     2821 aagaaggtat caaagaatta ggaagtcaga ttcttaaaga gcatcctgtt gaaaatactc
     2881 aattgcaaaa tgaaaagctc tatctctatt atctccaaaa tggaagagac atgtatgtgg
     2941 accaagaatt agatattaat cgtttaagtg attatgatgt cgatcacatt gttccacaaa
     3001 gtttccttaa agacgattca atagacaata aggtcttaac gcgttctgat aaaaatcgtg
     3061 gtaaatcgga taacgttcca agtgaagaag tagtcaaaaa gatgaaaaac tattggagac
     3121 aacttctaaa cgccaagtta atcactcaac gtaagtttga taatttaacg aaagctgaac
     3181 gtggaggttt gagtgaactt gataaagctg gttttatcaa acgccaattg gttgaaactc
     3241 gccaaatcac taagcatgtg gcacaaattt tggatagtcg catgaatact aaatacgatg
     3301 aaaatgataa acttattcga gaggttaaag tgattacctt aaaatctaaa ttagtttctg
     3361 acttccgaaa agatttccaa ttctataaag tacgtgagat taacaattac catcatgccc
     3421 atgatgcgta tctaaatgcc gtcgttggaa ctgctttgat taagaaatat ccaaaacttg
     3481 aatcggagtt tgtctatggt gattataaag tttatgatgt tcgtaaaatg attgctaagt
     3541 ctgagcaaga aataggcaaa gcaaccgcaa aatatttctt ttactctaat atcatgaact
     3601 tcttcaaaac agaaattaca cttgcaaatg gagagattcg caaacgccct ctaatcgaaa
     3661 ctaatgggga aactggagaa attgtctggg ataaagggcg agattttgcc acagtgcgca
     3721 aagtattgtc catgccccaa gtcaatattg tcaagaaaac agaagtacag acaggcggat
     3781 tctccaagga gtcaatttta ccaaaaagaa attcggacaa gcttattgct cgtaaaaaag
     3841 actgggatcc aaaaaaatat ggtggttttg atagtccaac ggtagcttat tcagtcctag
     3901 tggttgctaa ggtggaaaaa gggaaatcga agaagttaaa atccgttaaa gagttactag
     3961 ggatcacaat tatggaaaga agttcctttg aaaaaaatcc gattgacttt ttagaagcta
     4021 aaggatataa ggaagttaaa aaagacttaa tcattaaact acctaaatat agtctttttg
     4081 agttagaaaa cggtcgtaaa cggatgctgg ctagtgccgg agaattacaa aaaggaaatg
     4141 agctggctct gccaagcaaa tatgtgaatt ttttatattt agctagtcat tatgaaaagt
     4201 tgaagggtag tccagaagat aacgaacaaa aacaattgtt tgtggagcag cataagcatt
     4261 atttagatga gattattgag caaatcagtg aattttctaa gcgtgttatt ttagcagatg
     4321 ccaatttaga taaagttctt agtgcatata acaaacatag agacaaacca atacgtgaac
     4381 aagcagaaaa tattattcat ttatttacgt tgacgaatct tggagctccc gctgctttta
     4441 aatattttga tacaacaatt gatcgtaaac gatatacgtc tacaaaagaa gttttagatg
     4501 ccactcttat ccatcaatcc atcactggtc tttatgaaac acgcattgat ttgagtcagc
     4561 taggaggtga ctgaccggct gataaatttc tttgaatttc tccttgatta tttgttataa
     4621 aagttataaa ataatcttgt tggaaccatt caaaacagca tagcaagtta aaataaggct
     4681 agtccgttat caacttgaaa aagtggcacc gagtcggtgc tttttttgat acttctattc
     4741 tactctgact gcaaaccaaa aaaacaagcg ctttcaaaac gcttgtttta tcatttttag
     4801 ggaaattaat ctcttaatcc ttttatcatt ctacatttag gcgctgccat cttgggacaa
     4861 tgaaaacgtt agtcatggcg cgccttgacg gctagctcag tcctaggtac agtgctagct
     4921 gagcacaccg attataatgg gttttagagc tatgctgttt tgaatggtcc caaaacctgc
     4981 agacaagccc ggccggccta aggcgatgcc ccctcgacct cgatcaggga ggcgttcagg
     5041 acgactcaca aagaaagccg ggcaatgccc ggctttttcc acgcctcctg ggctgacttc
     5101 aggtgctaca tttgaagaga taaattgcac tgaaatctag agcggttgcg gccgcaaaaa
     5161 aacaagcgct ttcaaaacgc ttgttttatc atttttaggg aaattatgtg atccgtagcg
     5221 gttttcaaaa tttgcaacca ggaatgaatt actatccctt ttatcaagaa gcgcaaaaga
     5281 aaaacgaaat gatacaccaa tcagtgcaaa aaaagatata atgggagata agacggttcg
     5341 tgttcgtgct gacttgcacc atatcataaa aatcgaaaca gcaaagaatg gcggaaacgt
     5401 aaaagaagtt atggaaataa gacttagaag caaacttaag agtgtgttga tagtgcagta
     5461 tcttaaaatt ttgtataata ggaattgaag ttaaattaga tgctaaaaat ttgtaattaa
     5521 gaaggagtga ttacatgaac aaaaatataa aatattctca aaacttttta acgagtgaaa
     5581 aagtactcaa ccaaataata aaacaattga atttaaaaga aaccgatacc gtttacgaaa
     5641 ttggaacagg taaagggcat ttaacgacga aactggctaa aataagtaaa caggtaacgt
     5701 ctattgaatt agacagtcat ctattcaact tatcgtcaga aaaattaaaa ctgaatactc
     5761 gtgtcacttt aattcaccaa gatattctac agtttcaatt ccctaacaaa cagaggtata
     5821 aaattgttgg gagtattcct taccatttaa gcacacaaat tattaaaaaa gtggtttttg
     5881 aaagccatgc gtctgacatc tatctgattg ttgaagaagg attctacaag cgtaccttgg
     5941 atattcaccg aacactaggg ttgctcttgc acactcaagt ctcgattcag caattgctta
     6001 agctgccagc ggaatgcttt catcctaaac caaaagtaaa cagtgtctta ataaaactta
     6061 cccgccatac cacagatgtt ccagataaat attggaagct atatacgtac tttgtttcaa
     6121 aatgggtcaa tcgagaatat cgtcaactgt ttactaaaaa tcagtttcat caagcaatga
     6181 aacacgccaa agtaaacaat ttaagtaccg ttacttatga gcaagtattg tctattttta
     6241 atagttatct attatttaac gggaggaaat aattctatga gtcgcttttg taaatttgga
     6301 aagttacacg ttactaaagg gaatgtagat aaattattag gtatactact gacagcttcc
     6361 aaggagctaa agaggtccct agcgctctta tcatggggaa gctcggatca tatgcaagac
     6421 aaaataaact cgcaacagca cttggagaaa tgggacgaat cgagaaaacc ctctttacgc
     6481 tggattacat atctaataaa gccgtaagga gacgggttca aaaaggttta aataaaggag
     6541 aagcaatcaa tgcattagct agaactatat tttttggaca acgtggagaa tttagagaac
     6601 gtgctctcca agaccagtta caaagagcta gtgcactaaa cataattatt aacgctataa
     6661 gtgtgtggaa cactgtatat atggaaaaag ccgtagaaga attaaaagca agaggagaat
     6721 ttagagaaga tttaatgcca tatgcgtggc cgttaggatg ggaacatatc aattttcttg
     6781 gagaatacaa atttgaagga ttacatgaca ctgggcaaat gaatttacgt cctttacgta
     6841 taaaagagcc gttttattct taatataacg gctcttttta tagaaaaaat ccttagcgtg
     6901 gtttttttcc gaaatgctgg cggtacccca agaattagaa atgagtagat caaattattc
     6961 acgaatagaa tcaggaaaat cagatccaac cataaaaaca ctagaacaaa ttgcaaagtt
     7021 aactaactca acgctagtag tggatttaat cccaaatgag ccaacagaac cagagccaga
     7081 aacagaatca gaacaagtaa cattggattt agaaatggaa gaagaaaaaa gcaatgactt
     7141 cgtgtgaata atgcacgaaa tcgttgctta ttttttttta aaagcggtat actagatata
     7201 acgaaacaac gaactgaata gaaacgaaaa aagagccatg acacatttat aaaatgtttg
     7261 acgacatttt ataaatgcat agcccgataa gattgccaaa ccaacgctta tcagttagtc
     7321 agatgaactc ttccctcgta agaagttatt taattaactt tgtttgaaga cggtatataa
     7381 ccgtactatc attatatagg gaaatcagag agttttcaag tatctaagct actgaattta
     7441 agaattgtta agcaatcaat cggaaatcgt ttgattgctt tttttgtatt catttataga
     7501 aggtggagtt tgtatgaatc atgatgaatg taaaacttat ataaaaaata gtttattgga
     7561 gataagaaaa ttagcaaata tctatacact agaaacgttt aagaaagagt tagaaaagag
     7621 aaatatctac ttagaaacaa aatcagataa gtatttttct tcggaggggg aagattatat
     7681 atataagtta atagaaaata acaaaataat ttattcgatt agtggaaaaa aattgactta
     7741 taaaggaaaa aaatcttttt caaaacatgc aatattgaaa cagttgaatg aaaaagcaaa
     7801 ccaagttaat taaacaacct attttatagg atttatagga aaggagaaca gctgaatgaa
     7861 tatccctttt gttgtagaaa ctgtgcttca tgacggcttg ttaaagtaca aatttaaaaa
     7921 tagtaaaatt cgctcaatca ctaccaagcc aggtaaaagc aaaggggcta tttttgcgta
     7981 tcgctcaaaa tcaagcatga ttggcggtcg tggtgttgtt ctgacttccg aggaagcgat
     8041 tcaagaaaat caagatacat ttacacattg gacacccaac gtttatcgtt atggaacgta
     8101 tgcagacgaa aaccgttcat acacgaaagg acattctgaa aacaatttaa gacaaatcaa
     8161 taccttcttt attgattttg atattcacac ggcaaaagaa actatttcag caagcgatat
     8221 tttaacaacc gctattgatt taggttttat gcctactatg attatcaaat ctgataaagg
     8281 ttatcaagca tattttgttt tagaaacgcc agtctatgtg acttcaaaat cagaatttaa
     8341 atctgtcaaa gcagccaaaa taatttcgca aaatatccga gaatattttg gaaagtcttt
     8401 gccagttgat ctaacgtgta atcattttgg tattgctcgc ataccaagaa cggacaatgt
     8461 agaatttttt gatcctaatt accgttattc tttcaaagaa tggcaagatt ggtctttcaa
     8521 acaaacagat aataagggct ttactcgttc aagtctaacg gttttaagcg gtacagaagg
     8581 caaaaaacaa gtagatgaac cctggtttaa tctcttattg cacgaaacga aattttcagg
     8641 agaaaagggt ttaatagggc gtaataacgt catgtttacc ctctctttag cctactttag
     8701 ttcaggctat tcaatcgaaa cgtgcgaata taatatgttt gagtttaata atcgattaga
     8761 tcaaccctta gaagaaaaag aagtaatcaa aattgttaga agtgcctatt cagaaaacta
     8821 tcaaggggct aatagggaat acattaccat tctttgcaaa gcttgggtat caagtgattt
     8881 aaccagtaaa gatttatttg tccgtcaagg gtggtttaaa ttcaagaaaa aaagaagcga
     8941 acgtcaacgt gttcatttgt cagaatggaa agaagattta atggcttata ttagcgaaaa
     9001 aagcgatgta tacaagcctt atttagtgac gaccaaaaaa gagattagag aagtgctagg
     9061 cattcctgaa cggacattag ataaattgct gaaggtactg aaggcgaatc aggaaatttt
     9121 ctttaagatt aaaccaggaa gaaatggtgg cattcaactt gctagtgtta aatcattgtt
     9181 gctatcgatc attaaagtaa aaaaagaaga aaaagaaagc tatataaagg cgctgacaaa
     9241 ttcttttgac ttagagcata cattcattca agagacttta aacaagctag cagaacgccc
     9301 taaaacggac acacaactcg atttgtttag ctatgataca ggctgaaaat aaaacccgca
     9361 ctatgccatt acatttatat ctatgatacg tgtttgtttt ttctttgctg tttagcgaat
     9421 gattagcaga aatatacaga gtaagatttt aattaattat tagggggaga aggagagagt
     9481 agcccgaaaa cttttagttg gcttggactg aacgaagtga gggaaaggct actaaaacgt
     9541 cgaggggcag tgagagcgaa gcgaacactt gattttttaa ttttctatct tttataggtc
     9601 attagagtat acttatttgt cctataaact atttagcagc ataatagatt tattgaatag
     9661 gtcatttaag ttgagcatat tagaggagga aaatcttgga gaaatatttg aagaacccga
     9721 ttacatggat tggattagtt cttgtggtta cgtggttttt aactaaaagt agtgaatttt
     9781 tgatttttgg tgtgtgtgtc ttgttgttag tatttgctag tcaaagtgat taaatagaat
     9841 tccggatgag cattcatcag gcgggcaaga atgtgaataa aggccggata aaacttgtgc
     9901 ttatttttct ttacggtctt taaaaaggcc gtaatatcca gctgaacggt ctggttatag
     9961 gtacattgag caactgactg aaatgcctca aaatgttctt tacgatgcca ttgggatata
    10021 tcaacggtgg tatatccagt gatttttttc tccattttag cttccttagc tcctgaaaat
    10081 ctcgataact caaaaaatac gcccggtagt gatcttattt cattatggtg aaagttggaa
    10141 cctcttacgt gccgatcaac gtctcatttt cgccaaaagt tggcccaggg cttcccggta
    10201 tcaacaggga caccaggatt tatttattct gcgaagtgat cttccgtcac aggtatttat
    10261 tcggcgcaaa gtgcgtcggg tgatgctgcc aacttactga tttagtgtat gatggtgttt
    10321 ttgaggtgct ccagtggctt ctgtttctat cagctgtccc tcctgttcag ctactgacgg
    10381 ggtggtgcgt aacggcaaaa gcaccgccgg acatcagcgc tagcggagtg tatactggct
    10441 tactatgttg gcactgatga gggtgtcagt gaagtgcttc atgtggcagg agaaaaaagg
    10501 ctgcaccggt gcgtcagcag aatatgtgat acaggatata ttccgcttcc tcgctcactg
    10561 actcgctacg ctcggtcgtt cgactgcggc gagcggaaat ggcttacgaa cggggcggag
    10621 atttcctgga agatgccagg aagatactta acagggaagt gagagggccg cggcaaagcc
    10681 gtttttccat aggctccgcc cccctgacaa gcatcacgaa atctgacgct caaatcagtg
    10741 gtggcgaaac ccgacaggac tataaagata ccaggcgttt ccccctggcg gctccctcgt
    10801 gcgctctcct gttcctgcct ttcggtttac cggtgtcatt ccgctgttat ggccgcgttt
    10861 gtctcattcc acgcctgaca ctcagttccg ggtaggcagt tcgctccaag ctggactgta
    10921 tgcacgaacc ccccgttcag tccgaccgct gcgccttatc cggtaactat cgtcttgagt
    10981 ccaacccgga aagacatgca aaagcaccac tggcagcagc cactggtaat tgatttagag
    11041 gagttagtct tgaagtcatg cgccggttaa ggctaaactg aaaggacaag ttttggtgac
    11101 tgcgctcctc caagccagtt acctcggttc aaagagttgg tagctcagag aaccttcgaa
    11161 aaaccgccct gcaaggcggt tttttcgttt tcagagcaag agattacgcg cagaccaaaa
    11221 cgatctcaag aagatcatct tattaatcag ataaaatatt tctagccaat acgcaaaccg
    11281 cctctccccg cgcgttggcc gattcattaa tgcagctggc acga
//
