# Supplementary material for: Heterologous Cas9 and non-homologous end joining as a Potentially Organism-Agnostic Knockout (POAK) system in bacteria
Source: bioRxiv preprint, doi:10.1101/601971, version 2 (2021-10-06)
Supplement: Plasmid Sequences [file 601971_file03.zip › SuppFileA1/IP_255.gb]

LOCUS       IP_255                  7000 bp    DNA     circular UNA 05-JAN-2019
DEFINITION  cpf1-K-galk1.
ACCESSION   urn.local...3c-9z01nbl
VERSION     urn.local...3c-9z01nbl
KEYWORDS    .
SOURCE      
  ORGANISM  .
FEATURES             Location/Qualifiers
     ligation        1..4
                     /label="Ligation"
     misc_feature    1..2509
                     /Source="referenceToDocument: urn:local:.:mh-7sd2340"
                     /label="IP_174 PCR Product (concatenated sequence 1)"
                     /note="Geneious type: Concatenated sequence"
     misc_feature    <4..>2506
                     /Source="referenceToDocument: urn:local:.:1r8-7d3mzs7"
                     /label="101knr_backbone (concatenated sequence 2)"
                     /note="Geneious type: Concatenated sequence"
     primer_bind     4..23
                     /Sequence="ACCAAGTAGTGACCCGCTTC"
                     /Hairpin_Tm="None"
                     /Tm="59.7"
                     /Self_Dimer_Tm="None"
                     /%GC="55.0"
                     /Pair_Dimer_Tm="None"
                     /Product_Size=2503
                     /Extension="CACCACAGCTCTTCGCTT"
                     /modified_by="isaacnplant"
                     /label="IP_P_735"
     primer_bind     4..23
                     /modified_by="isaacnplant"
                     /Mismatches=0
                     /Extension="CACCACACGTCTCGCTT"
                     /created_by="primer3"
                     /annotation_group="5909936072803327fb8da68-0a79-4115-a295-
                     fdb040c04658"
                     /%GC="55.0"
                     /Tm="63.0"
                     /Hairpin_Tm="None"
                     /Self_Dimer_Tm="None"
                     /Sequence="ACCAAGTAGTGACCCGCTTC"
                     /label="IP_P_932"
     misc_feature    44..51
                     /ApEinfo_revcolor="#7ea7d8"
                     /ApEinfo_fwdcolor="#7ea7d8"
                     /label="PacI"
     misc_feature    431..488
                     /ApEinfo_revcolor="#75c6a9"
                     /ApEinfo_fwdcolor="#75c6a9"
                     /label="putative terminator"
     misc_feature    455..472
                     /ApEinfo_revcolor="#ff9ccd"
                     /ApEinfo_fwdcolor="#ff9ccd"
                     /label="pBBR1 seq 3"
     misc_feature    515..519
                     /ApEinfo_revcolor="#ff9ccd"
                     /ApEinfo_fwdcolor="#ff9ccd"
                     /label="-35"
     misc_feature    538..549
                     /ApEinfo_revcolor="#ff9ccd"
                     /ApEinfo_fwdcolor="#ff9ccd"
                     /label="-10 and TSS"
     misc_feature    624..1286
                     /ApEinfo_revcolor="#ff9ccd"
                     /ApEinfo_fwdcolor="#ff9ccd"
                     /label="rep"
     misc_feature    1167..1185
                     /ApEinfo_revcolor="#ff9ccd"
                     /ApEinfo_fwdcolor="#ff9ccd"
                     /label="pBBR1 seq 4"
     misc_feature    1341..1356
                     /ApEinfo_revcolor="#7ea7d8"
                     /ApEinfo_fwdcolor="#7ea7d8"
                     /label="NotI/PacI"
     source          1357..>1441
                     /ApEinfo_revcolor="#b1ff67"
                     /ApEinfo_fwdcolor="#b1ff67"
                     /label="source"
     misc_feature    <1357..1441
                     /Source="referenceToDocument: urn:local:.:2og-7byb966"
                     /label="IP_103 PCR Product (concatenated sequence 1)"
                     /note="Geneious type: Concatenated sequence"
     ligation        1438..1441
                     /label="Ligation"
     misc_feature    1438..>2506
                     /Source="referenceToDocument: urn:local:.:2ok-7bybcv9"
                     /label="KnR (concatenated sequence 2)"
                     /note="Geneious type: Concatenated sequence"
     misc_feature    <1442..1457
                     /ApEinfo_revcolor="#b7e6d7"
                     /ApEinfo_fwdcolor="#b7e6d7"
                     /label="NS2"
     misc_feature    1442..2504
                     /Original_Bases="ATAAATGCTTCAATAATATTGAAAAAGGAAGAGTATGAGGG
                     AAGCGGTGATCGCCGAAGTATCGACTCAACTATCAGAGGTAGTTGGCGTCATCGAGCG
                     CCATCTCGAACCGACGTTGCTGGCCGTACATTTGTACGGCTCCGCAGTGGATGGCGGC
                     CTGAAGCCACACAGTGATATTGATTTGCTGGTTACGGTGACCGTAAGGCTTGATGAAA
                     CAACGCGGCGAGCTTTGATCAACGACCTTTTGGAAACTTCGGCTTCCCCTGGAGAGAG
                     CGAGATTCTCCGCGCTGTAGAAGTCACCATTGTTGTGCACGACGACATCATTCCGTGG
                     CGTTATCCAGCTAAGCGCGAACTGCAATTTGGAGAATGGCAGCGCAATGACATTCTTG
                     CAGGTATCTTCGAGCCAGCCACGATCGACATTGATCTGGCTATCTTGCTGACAAAAGC
                     AAGAGAACATAGCGTTGCCTTGGTAGGTCCAGCGGCGGAGGAACTCTTTGATCCGGTT
                     CCTGAACAGGATCTATTTGAGGCGCTAAATGAAACCTTAACGCTATGGAACTCGCCGC
                     CCGACTGGGCTGGCGATGAGCGAAATGTAGTGCTTACGTTGTCCCGCATTTGGTACAG
                     CGCAGTAACCGGCAAAATCGCGCCGAAGGATGTCGCTGCCGACTGGGCAATGGAGCGC
                     CTGCCGGCCCAGTATCAGCCCGTCATACTTGAAGCTAGACAGGCTTATCTTGGACAAG
                     AAGAAGATCGCTTGGCCTCGCGCGCAGATCAGTTGGAAGAATTTGTCCACTACGTGAA
                     AGGCGAGATCACCAAGGTAGTCGGCAAAT"
                     /label="ATAAATGCTTCAATAATATTGAAAAAGGAAGAGTATGAGGGAAGCGGTGA
                     TCGCCGAAGTATCGACTCAACTATCAGAGGTAGTTGGCGTCATCGAGCGCCATCTCGA
                     ACCGACGTTGCTGGCCGTACATTTGTACGGCTCCGCAGTGGATGGCGGCCTGAAGCCA
                     CACAGTGATATTGATTTGCTGGTTACGGTGACCGTAAGGCTTGATGAAACAACGCGGC
                     GAGCTTTGATCAACGACCTTTTGGAAACTTCGGCTTCCCCTGGAGAGAGCGAGATTCT
                     CCGCGCTGTAGAAGTCACCATTGTTGTGCACGACGACATCATTCCGTGGCGTTATCCA
                     GCTAAGCGCGAACTGCAATTTGGAGAATGGCAGCGCAATGACATTCTTGCAGGTATCT
                     TCGAGCCAGCCACGATCGACATTGATCTGGCTATCTTGCTGACAAAAGCAAGAGAACA
                     TAGCGTTGCCTTGGTAGGTCCAGCGGCGGAGGAACTCTTTGATCCGGTTCCTGAACAG
                     GATCTATTTGAGGCGCTAAATGAAACCTTAACGCTATGGAACTCGCCGCCCGACTGGG
                     CTGGCGATGAGCGAAATGTAGTGCTTACGTTGTCCCGCATTTGGTACAGCGCAGTAAC
                     CGGCAAAATCGCGCCGAAGGATGTCGCTGCCGACTGGGCAATGGAGCGCCTGCCGGCC
                     CAGTATCAGCCCGTCATACTTGAAGCTAGACAGGCTTATCTTGGACAAGAAGAAGATC
                     GCTTGGCCTCGCGCGCAGATCAGTTGGAAGAATTTGTCCACTACGTGAAAGGCGAGAT
                     CACCAAGGTAGTCGGCAAAT"
                     /note="Geneious type: Editing History Replacement"
     misc_feature    complement(1527..2472)
                     /ApEinfo_revcolor="#c7b0e3"
                     /ApEinfo_fwdcolor="#c7b0e3"
                     /label="Km cassette (HincII fragment, pAM1431)"
     CDS             1657..2472
                     /ApEinfo_revcolor="#faac61"
                     /ApEinfo_fwdcolor="#faac61"
                     /label="Kmr"
     misc_feature    1686..1691
                     /Recognition_pattern="C^TCGAG"
                     /annotation_group="CTCGAG"
                     /label="XhoI"
                     /note="Geneious type: restriction site"
     misc_feature    2100
                     /created_by="isaacnplant"
                     /label="T->C removal of esp3II site"
     misc_feature    complement(2485..2506)
                     /Sequence="TTGCTCACATGTTCTTTCCTGC"
                     /Hairpin_Tm="None"
                     /Tm="59.7"
                     /Self_Dimer_Tm="None"
                     /%GC="45.5"
                     /Pair_Dimer_Tm="None"
                     /Product_Size=2503
                     /Extension="CACCACAGCTCTTCGACA"
                     /modified_by="isaacnplant"
                     /label="IP_P_736"
                     /note="Geneious type: primer_bind_reverse"
     misc_feature    complement(2485..2506)
                     /modified_by="isaacnplant"
                     /Mismatches=0
                     /Extension="CACCACACGTCTCGACA"
                     /created_by="primer3"
                     /annotation_group="590993652833760b248bea3-a80b-4f01-a725-
                     99f6ce6e510b"
                     /%GC="45.5"
                     /Tm="62.7"
                     /Hairpin_Tm="None"
                     /Self_Dimer_Tm="None"
                     /Sequence="TTGCTCACATGTTCTTTCCTGC"
                     /label="IP_P_933"
                     /note="Geneious type: primer_bind_reverse"
     ligation        2506..2509
                     /label="Ligation"
     misc_feature    2506..4
                     /Source="referenceToDocument: urn:local:.:sg-7sd2j7e"
                     /label="4FT-Theta PCR Product 4 (concatenated sequence 2)"
                     /note="Geneious type: Concatenated sequence"
     misc_feature    2506^2507
                     /Original_Bases="TAGCGGCTCTTCC"
                     /label="TAGCGGCTCTTCC"
                     /note="Geneious type: Editing History Deletion"
     primer_bind     2516..2533
                     /Mismatches=0
                     /Extension="ATAGCGGCTCTTCCTGTTTTTTT"
                     /created_by="primer3"
                     /annotation_group="5731677922763818667e827-188e-46eb-bee6-
                     87f91e2c9be1"
                     /%GC="72.2"
                     /Tm="69.3"
                     /Hairpin_Tm="66.1"
                     /Self_Dimer_Tm="49.5"
                     /Sequence="GCGGCCGCAACCGCTCTA"
                     /label="IP_P_519"
     primer_bind     2516..2533
                     /Mismatches=0
                     /Extension="ATAGCGGCTCTTCCTGTTTTTTT"
                     /created_by="primer3"
                     /annotation_group="57319614147719297dd48f2-4ec3-4ff0-b67b-
                     3db14d628e5c"
                     /%GC="72.2"
                     /Tm="69.3"
                     /Hairpin_Tm="66.1"
                     /Self_Dimer_Tm="49.5"
                     /Sequence="GCGGCCGCAACCGCTCTA"
                     /label="IP_P_519"
     primer_bind     2516..2533
                     /Mismatches=0
                     /Extension="CACCACACGTCTCGATGTTTTTTT"
                     /created_by="primer3"
                     /annotation_group="590929861288861ac115474-aee4-4cd5-aef8-
                     1b8eabae6c8d"
                     /%GC="72.2"
                     /Tm="69.3"
                     /Hairpin_Tm="66.1"
                     /Self_Dimer_Tm="49.5"
                     /Sequence="GCGGCCGCAACCGCTCTA"
                     /label="IP_P_929"
     misc_feature    2516..2523
                     /ApEinfo_revcolor="#7ea7d8"
                     /ApEinfo_fwdcolor="#7ea7d8"
                     /label="NotI"
     misc_feature    complement(<2695..>2716)
                     /Source="referenceToDocument: urn:local:.:sg-7sd2j7e"
                     /label="4FT-Theta PCR Product 4 (concatenated sequence 2)"
                     /note="Geneious type: Concatenated sequence"
     misc_feature    complement(2695..2716)
                     /ApEinfo_revcolor="#f8d3a9"
                     /ApEinfo_fwdcolor="#f8d3a9"
                     /label="spacer targeting Galk1"
     misc_feature    2696..6707
                     /Original_Bases="TTTTGGGACCATTCAAAACAGCATAGCTCTAAAACTGAGAC
                     CTCAGTCGGTCTCAGCTAGCACTGTACCTAGGACTGAGCTAGCCGTCAAGGCGCGCCA
                     TGACTAACGTTTTCATTGTCCCAAGATGGCAGCGCCTAAATGTAGAATGATAAAAGGA
                     TTAAGAGATTAATTTCCCTAAAAATGATAAAACAAGCGTTTTGAAAGCGCTTGTTTTT
                     TTGGTTTGCAGTCAGAGTAGAATAGAAGTATCAAAAAAAGCACCGACTCGGTGCCACT
                     TTTTCAAGTTGATAACGGACTAGCCTTATTTTAACTTGCTATGCTGTTTTGAATGGTT
                     CCAACAAGATTATTTTATAACTTTTATAACAAATAATCAAGGAGAAATTCAAAGAAAT
                     TTATCAGCCGGTCAGTCACCTCCTAGCTGACTCAAATCAATGCGTGTTTCATAAAGAC
                     CAGTGATGGATTGATGGATAAGAGTGGCATCTAAAACTTCTTTTGTAGACGTATATCG
                     TTTACGATCAATTGTTGTATCAAAATATTTAAAAGCAGCGGGAGCTCCAAGATTCGTC
                     AACGTAAATAAATGAATAATATTTTCTGCTTGTTCACGTATTGGTTTGTCTCTATGTT
                     TGTTATATGCACTAAGAACTTTATCTAAATTGGCATCTGCTAAAATAACACGCTTAGA
                     AAATTCACTGATTTGCTCAATAATCTCATCTAAATAATGCTTATGCTGCTCCACAAAC
                     AATTGTTTTTGTTCGTTATCTTCTGGACTACCCTTCAACTTTTCATAATGACTAGCTA
                     AATATAAAAAATTCACATATTTGCTTGGCAGAGCCAGCTCATTTCCTTTTTGTAATTC
                     TCCGGCACTAGCCAGCATCCGTTTACGACCGTTTTCTAACTCAAAAAGACTATATTTA
                     GGTAGTTTAATGATTAAGTCTTTTTTAACTTCCTTATATCCTTTAGCTTCTAAAAAGT
                     CAATCGGATTTTTTTCAAAGGAACTTCTTTCCATAATTGTGATCCCTAGTAACTCTTT
                     AACGGATTTTAACTTCTTCGATTTCCCTTTTTCCACCTTAGCAACCACTAGGACTGAA
                     TAAGCTACCGTTGGACTATCAAAACCACCATATTTTTTTGGATCCCAGTCTTTTTTAC
                     GAGCAATAAGCTTGTCCGAATTTCTTTTTGGTAAAATTGACTCCTTGGAGAATCCGCC
                     TGTCTGTACTTCTGTTTTCTTGACAATATTGACTTGGGGCATGGACAATACTTTGCGC
                     ACTGTGGCAAAATCTCGCCCTTTATCCCAGACAATTTCTCCAGTTTCCCCATTAGTTT
                     CGATTAGAGGGCGTTTGCGAATCTCTCCATTTGCAAGTGTAATTTCTGTTTTGAAGAA
                     GTTCATGATATTAGAGTAAAAGAAATATTTTGCGGTTGCTTTGCCTATTTCTTGCTCA
                     GACTTAGCAATCATTTTACGAACATCATAAACTTTATAATCACCATAGACAAACTCCG
                     ATTCAAGTTTTGGATATTTCTTAATCAAAGCAGTTCCAACGACGGCATTTAGATACGC
                     ATCATGGGCATGATGGTAATTGTTAATCTCACGTACTTTATAGAATTGGAAATCTTTT
                     CGGAAGTCAGAAACTAATTTAGATTTTAAGGTAATCACTTTAACCTCTCGAATAAGTT
                     TATCATTTTCATCGTATTTAGTATTCATGCGACTATCCAAAATTTGTGCCACATGCTT
                     AGTGATTTGGCGAGTTTCAACCAATTGGCGTTTGATAAAACCAGCTTTATCAAGTTCA
                     CTCAAACCTCCACGTTCAGCTTTCGTTAAATTATCAAACTTACGTTGAGTGATTAACT
                     TGGCGTTTAGAAGTTGTCTCCAATAGTTTTTCATCTTTTTGACTACTTCTTCACTTGG
                     AACGTTATCCGATTTACCACGATTTTTATCAGAACGCGTTAAGACCTTATTGTCTATT
                     GAATCGTCTTTAAGGAAACTTTGTGGAACAATGTGATCGACATCATAATCACTTAAAC
                     GATTAATATCTAATTCTTGGTCCACATACATGTCTCTTCCATTTTGGAGATAATAGAG
                     ATAGAGCTTTTCATTTTGCAATTGAGTATTTTCAACAGGATGCTCTTTAAGAATCTGA
                     CTTCCTAATTCTTTGATACCTTCTTCGATTCGTTTCATACGCTCTCGCGAATTTTTCT
                     GGCCCTTTTGAGTTGTCTGATTTTCACGTGCCATTTCAATAACGATATTTTCTGGCTT
                     ATGCCGCCCCATTACTTTGACCAATTCATCAACAACTTTTACAGTCTGTAAAATACCT
                     TTTTTAATAGCAGGGCTACCAGCTAAATTTGCAATATGTTCATGTAAACTATCGCCTT
                     GTCCAGACACTTGTGCTTTTTGAATGTCTTCTTTAAATGTCAAACTATCATCATGGAT
                     CAGCTGCATAAAATTGCGATTGGCAAAACCATCTGATTTCAAAAAATCTAATATTGTT
                     TTGCCAGATTGCTTATCCCTAATACCATTAATCAATTTTCGAGACAAACGTCCCCAAC
                     CAGTATAACGGCGACGTTTAAGCTGTTTCATCACCTTATCATCAAAGAGGTGAGCATA
                     TGTTTTAAGTCTTTCCTCAATCATCTCCCTATCTTCAAATAAGGTCAATGTTAAAACA
                     ATATCCTCTAAGATATCTTCATTTTCTTCATTATCCAAAAAATCTTTATCTTTAATAA
                     TTTTTAGCAAATCATGGTAGGTACCTAATGAAGCATTAAATCTATCTTCAACTCCTGA
                     AATTTCAACACTATCAAAACATTCTATTTTTTTGAAATAATCTTCTTTTAATTGCTTA
                     ACGGTTACTTTTCGATTTGTTTTGAAGAGTAAATCAACAATGGCTTTCTTCTGTTCAC
                     CTGAAAGAAATGCTGGTTTTCGCATTCCTTCAGTAACATATTTGACCTTTGTCAATTC
                     GTTATAAACCGTAAAATACTCATAAAGCAAACTATGTTTTGGTAGTACTTTTTCATTT
                     GGAAGATTTTTATCAAAGTTTGTCATGCGTTCAATAAATGATTGAGCTGAAGCACCTT
                     TATCGACAACTTCTTCAAAATTCCATGGGGTAATTGTTTCTTCAGACTTCCGAGTCAT
                     CCATGCAAAACGACTATTGCCACGCGCCAATGGACCAACATAATAAGGAATTCGAAAA
                     GTCAAGATTTTTTCAATCTTCTCACGATTGTCTTTTAAAAATGGATAAAAGTCTTCTT
                     GTCTTCTCAAAATAGCATGCAGCTCACCCAAGTGAATTTGATGGGGAATAGAGCCGTT
                     GTCAAAGGTCCGTTGCTTGCGCAGCAAATCTTCACGATTTAGTTTCACCAATAATTCC
                     TCAGTACCATCCATTTTTTCTAAAATTGGTTTGATAAATTTATAAAATTCTTCTTGGC
                     TAGCTCCCCCATCAATATAACCTGCATATCCGTTTTTTGATTGATCAAAAAAGATTTC
                     TTTATACTTTTCTGGAAGTTGTTGTCGAACTAAAGCTTTTAAAAGAGTCAAGTCTTGA
                     TGATGTTCATCGTAGCGTTTAATCATTGAAGCTGATAGGGGAGCCTTAGTTATTTCAG
                     TATTTACTCTTAGGATATCTGAAAGTAAAATAGCATCTGATAAATTCTTAGCTGCCAA
                     AAACAAATCAGCATATTGATCTCCAATTTGCGCCAATAAATTATCTAAATCATCATCG
                     TAAGTATCTTTTGAAAGCTGTAATTTAGCATCTTCTGCCAAATCAAAATTTGATTTAA
                     AATTAGGGGTCAAACCCAATGACAAAGCAATGAGATTCCCAAATAAGCCATTTTTCTT
                     CTCACCGGGGAGCTGAGCAATGAGATTTTCTAATCGTCTTGATTTACTCAATCGTGCA
                     GAAAGAATCGCTTTAGCATCTACTCCACTTGCGTTAATAGGGTTTTCTTCAAATAATT
                     GATTGTAGGTTTGTACCAACTGGATAAATAGTTTGTCCACATCACTATTATCAGGATT
                     TAAATCTCCCTCAATCAAAAAATGACCACGAAACTTAATCATATGCGCTAAGGCCAAA
                     TAGATTAAGCGCAAATCCGCTTTATCAGTAGAATCTACCAATTTTTTTCGCAGATGAT
                     AGATAGTTGGATATTTCTCATGATAAGCAACTTCATCTACTATATTTCCAAAAATAGG
                     ATGACGTTCATGCTTCTTGTCTTCTTCCACCAAAAAAGACTCTTCAAGTCGATGAAAG
                     AAACTATCATCTACTTTCGCCATCTCATTTGAAAAAATCTCCTGTAGATAACAAATAC
                     GATTCTTCCGACGTGTATACCTTCTACGAGCTGTCCGTTTGAGTCGAGTCGCTTCCGC
                     TGTCTCTCCACTGTCAAATAAAAGAGCCCCTATAAGATTTTTTTTGATACTGTGGCGG
                     TCTGTATTTCCCAGAACCTTGAACTTTTTAGACGGAACCTTATATTCATCAGTGATCA
                     CCGCCCATCCGACGCTATTTGTGCCGATATCTAAGCCTATTGAGTATTTCTTATC"
                     /label="TTTTGGGACCATTCAAAACAGCATAGCTCTAAAACTGAGACCTCAGTCGG
                     TCTCAGCTAGCACTGTACCTAGGACTGAGCTAGCCGTCAAGGCGCGCCATGACTAACG
                     TTTTCATTGTCCCAAGATGGCAGCGCCTAAATGTAGAATGATAAAAGGATTAAGAGAT
                     TAATTTCCCTAAAAATGATAAAACAAGCGTTTTGAAAGCGCTTGTTTTTTTGGTTTGC
                     AGTCAGAGTAGAATAGAAGTATCAAAAAAAGCACCGACTCGGTGCCACTTTTTCAAGT
                     TGATAACGGACTAGCCTTATTTTAACTTGCTATGCTGTTTTGAATGGTTCCAACAAGA
                     TTATTTTATAACTTTTATAACAAATAATCAAGGAGAAATTCAAAGAAATTTATCAGCC
                     GGTCAGTCACCTCCTAGCTGACTCAAATCAATGCGTGTTTCATAAAGACCAGTGATGG
                     ATTGATGGATAAGAGTGGCATCTAAAACTTCTTTTGTAGACGTATATCGTTTACGATC
                     AATTGTTGTATCAAAATATTTAAAAGCAGCGGGAGCTCCAAGATTCGTCAACGTAAAT
                     AAATGAATAATATTTTCTGCTTGTTCACGTATTGGTTTGTCTCTATGTTTGTTATATG
                     CACTAAGAACTTTATCTAAATTGGCATCTGCTAAAATAACACGCTTAGAAAATTCACT
                     GATTTGCTCAATAATCTCATCTAAATAATGCTTATGCTGCTCCACAAACAATTGTTTT
                     TGTTCGTTATCTTCTGGACTACCCTTCAACTTTTCATAATGACTAGCTAAATATAAAA
                     AATTCACATATTTGCTTGGCAGAGCCAGCTCATTTCCTTTTTGTAATTCTCCGGCACT
                     AGCCAGCATCCGTTTACGACCGTTTTCTAACTCAAAAAGACTATATTTAGGTAGTTTA
                     ATGATTAAGTCTTTTTTAACTTCCTTATATCCTTTAGCTTCTAAAAAGTCAATCGGAT
                     TTTTTTCAAAGGAACTTCTTTCCATAATTGTGATCCCTAGTAACTCTTTAACGGATTT
                     TAACTTCTTCGATTTCCCTTTTTCCACCTTAGCAACCACTAGGACTGAATAAGCTACC
                     GTTGGACTATCAAAACCACCATATTTTTTTGGATCCCAGTCTTTTTTACGAGCAATAA
                     GCTTGTCCGAATTTCTTTTTGGTAAAATTGACTCCTTGGAGAATCCGCCTGTCTGTAC
                     TTCTGTTTTCTTGACAATATTGACTTGGGGCATGGACAATACTTTGCGCACTGTGGCA
                     AAATCTCGCCCTTTATCCCAGACAATTTCTCCAGTTTCCCCATTAGTTTCGATTAGAG
                     GGCGTTTGCGAATCTCTCCATTTGCAAGTGTAATTTCTGTTTTGAAGAAGTTCATGAT
                     ATTAGAGTAAAAGAAATATTTTGCGGTTGCTTTGCCTATTTCTTGCTCAGACTTAGCA
                     ATCATTTTACGAACATCATAAACTTTATAATCACCATAGACAAACTCCGATTCAAGTT
                     TTGGATATTTCTTAATCAAAGCAGTTCCAACGACGGCATTTAGATACGCATCATGGGC
                     ATGATGGTAATTGTTAATCTCACGTACTTTATAGAATTGGAAATCTTTTCGGAAGTCA
                     GAAACTAATTTAGATTTTAAGGTAATCACTTTAACCTCTCGAATAAGTTTATCATTTT
                     CATCGTATTTAGTATTCATGCGACTATCCAAAATTTGTGCCACATGCTTAGTGATTTG
                     GCGAGTTTCAACCAATTGGCGTTTGATAAAACCAGCTTTATCAAGTTCACTCAAACCT
                     CCACGTTCAGCTTTCGTTAAATTATCAAACTTACGTTGAGTGATTAACTTGGCGTTTA
                     GAAGTTGTCTCCAATAGTTTTTCATCTTTTTGACTACTTCTTCACTTGGAACGTTATC
                     CGATTTACCACGATTTTTATCAGAACGCGTTAAGACCTTATTGTCTATTGAATCGTCT
                     TTAAGGAAACTTTGTGGAACAATGTGATCGACATCATAATCACTTAAACGATTAATAT
                     CTAATTCTTGGTCCACATACATGTCTCTTCCATTTTGGAGATAATAGAGATAGAGCTT
                     TTCATTTTGCAATTGAGTATTTTCAACAGGATGCTCTTTAAGAATCTGACTTCCTAAT
                     TCTTTGATACCTTCTTCGATTCGTTTCATACGCTCTCGCGAATTTTTCTGGCCCTTTT
                     GAGTTGTCTGATTTTCACGTGCCATTTCAATAACGATATTTTCTGGCTTATGCCGCCC
                     CATTACTTTGACCAATTCATCAACAACTTTTACAGTCTGTAAAATACCTTTTTTAATA
                     GCAGGGCTACCAGCTAAATTTGCAATATGTTCATGTAAACTATCGCCTTGTCCAGACA
                     CTTGTGCTTTTTGAATGTCTTCTTTAAATGTCAAACTATCATCATGGATCAGCTGCAT
                     AAAATTGCGATTGGCAAAACCATCTGATTTCAAAAAATCTAATATTGTTTTGCCAGAT
                     TGCTTATCCCTAATACCATTAATCAATTTTCGAGACAAACGTCCCCAACCAGTATAAC
                     GGCGACGTTTAAGCTGTTTCATCACCTTATCATCAAAGAGGTGAGCATATGTTTTAAG
                     TCTTTCCTCAATCATCTCCCTATCTTCAAATAAGGTCAATGTTAAAACAATATCCTCT
                     AAGATATCTTCATTTTCTTCATTATCCAAAAAATCTTTATCTTTAATAATTTTTAGCA
                     AATCATGGTAGGTACCTAATGAAGCATTAAATCTATCTTCAACTCCTGAAATTTCAAC
                     ACTATCAAAACATTCTATTTTTTTGAAATAATCTTCTTTTAATTGCTTAACGGTTACT
                     TTTCGATTTGTTTTGAAGAGTAAATCAACAATGGCTTTCTTCTGTTCACCTGAAAGAA
                     ATGCTGGTTTTCGCATTCCTTCAGTAACATATTTGACCTTTGTCAATTCGTTATAAAC
                     CGTAAAATACTCATAAAGCAAACTATGTTTTGGTAGTACTTTTTCATTTGGAAGATTT
                     TTATCAAAGTTTGTCATGCGTTCAATAAATGATTGAGCTGAAGCACCTTTATCGACAA
                     CTTCTTCAAAATTCCATGGGGTAATTGTTTCTTCAGACTTCCGAGTCATCCATGCAAA
                     ACGACTATTGCCACGCGCCAATGGACCAACATAATAAGGAATTCGAAAAGTCAAGATT
                     TTTTCAATCTTCTCACGATTGTCTTTTAAAAATGGATAAAAGTCTTCTTGTCTTCTCA
                     AAATAGCATGCAGCTCACCCAAGTGAATTTGATGGGGAATAGAGCCGTTGTCAAAGGT
                     CCGTTGCTTGCGCAGCAAATCTTCACGATTTAGTTTCACCAATAATTCCTCAGTACCA
                     TCCATTTTTTCTAAAATTGGTTTGATAAATTTATAAAATTCTTCTTGGCTAGCTCCCC
                     CATCAATATAACCTGCATATCCGTTTTTTGATTGATCAAAAAAGATTTCTTTATACTT
                     TTCTGGAAGTTGTTGTCGAACTAAAGCTTTTAAAAGAGTCAAGTCTTGATGATGTTCA
                     TCGTAGCGTTTAATCATTGAAGCTGATAGGGGAGCCTTAGTTATTTCAGTATTTACTC
                     TTAGGATATCTGAAAGTAAAATAGCATCTGATAAATTCTTAGCTGCCAAAAACAAATC
                     AGCATATTGATCTCCAATTTGCGCCAATAAATTATCTAAATCATCATCGTAAGTATCT
                     TTTGAAAGCTGTAATTTAGCATCTTCTGCCAAATCAAAATTTGATTTAAAATTAGGGG
                     TCAAACCCAATGACAAAGCAATGAGATTCCCAAATAAGCCATTTTTCTTCTCACCGGG
                     GAGCTGAGCAATGAGATTTTCTAATCGTCTTGATTTACTCAATCGTGCAGAAAGAATC
                     GCTTTAGCATCTACTCCACTTGCGTTAATAGGGTTTTCTTCAAATAATTGATTGTAGG
                     TTTGTACCAACTGGATAAATAGTTTGTCCACATCACTATTATCAGGATTTAAATCTCC
                     CTCAATCAAAAAATGACCACGAAACTTAATCATATGCGCTAAGGCCAAATAGATTAAG
                     CGCAAATCCGCTTTATCAGTAGAATCTACCAATTTTTTTCGCAGATGATAGATAGTTG
                     GATATTTCTCATGATAAGCAACTTCATCTACTATATTTCCAAAAATAGGATGACGTTC
                     ATGCTTCTTGTCTTCTTCCACCAAAAAAGACTCTTCAAGTCGATGAAAGAAACTATCA
                     TCTACTTTCGCCATCTCATTTGAAAAAATCTCCTGTAGATAACAAATACGATTCTTCC
                     GACGTGTATACCTTCTACGAGCTGTCCGTTTGAGTCGAGTCGCTTCCGCTGTCTCTCC
                     ACTGTCAAATAAAAGAGCCCCTATAAGATTTTTTTTGATACTGTGGCGGTCTGTATTT
                     CCCAGAACCTTGAACTTTTTAGACGGAACCTTATATTCATCAGTGATCACCGCCCATC
                     CGACGCTATTTGTGCCGATATCTAAGCCTATTGAGTATTTCTTATC"
                     /note="Geneious type: Editing History Replacement"
     source          complement(2717..6710)
                     /ApEinfo_revcolor="#85dae9"
                     /ApEinfo_fwdcolor="#85dae9"
                     /label="source"
     misc_feature    2717..2752
                     /ApEinfo_revcolor="#84b0dc"
                     /ApEinfo_fwdcolor="#84b0dc"
                     /label="Repeat"
     misc_feature    complement(2773..2807)
                     /ApEinfo_revcolor="#b1ff67"
                     /ApEinfo_fwdcolor="#b1ff67"
                     /label="J23119"
     motif1          complement(2779..2807)
                     /Mismatches=0
                     /%_Identity=100
                     /Motif="TTGACAN(17)TATAAT"
                     /annotation_group="Sig70: 6,431 <- 6,459"
                     /label="Sig70"
     motif1          complement(2779..2807)
                     /Mismatches=0
                     /%_Identity=100
                     /Motif="TTGACAN(16,18)TATAAT"
                     /annotation_group="Sig70: 6,431 <- 6,459"
                     /label="Sig70"
     CDS             complement(2808..6710)
                     /ApEinfo_revcolor="#c6c9d1"
                     /ApEinfo_fwdcolor="#c6c9d1"
                     /label="Cpf1"
     motif1          2941..2968
                     /Mismatches=3
                     /%_Identity="89.28571428571429"
                     /Motif="TTGACAN(16,18)TATAAT"
                     /annotation_group="Sig70: 6,593 -> 6,620"
                     /label="Sig70"
     motif1          2995..3023
                     /Mismatches=3
                     /%_Identity="89.65517241379311"
                     /Motif="TTGACAN(17)TATAAT"
                     /annotation_group="Sig70: 6,647 -> 6,675"
                     /label="Sig70"
     motif1          2995..3023
                     /Mismatches=3
                     /%_Identity="89.65517241379311"
                     /Motif="TTGACAN(16,18)TATAAT"
                     /annotation_group="Sig70: 6,647 -> 6,675"
                     /label="Sig70"
     misc_feature    complement(3133..3155)
                     /Mismatches=0
                     /created_by="primer3"
                     /annotation_group="123150420826037747fe3ff-9f9b-4683-a92b-
                     03d1f29ea545"
                     /%GC="52.2"
                     /Tm="65.8"
                     /Hairpin_Tm="38.7"
                     /Self_Dimer_Tm="20.0"
                     /Sequence="GGGCATGGCGAATGTATCAAAGC"
                     /label="IP_P_245"
                     /note="Geneious type: primer_bind_reverse"
     motif1          3145..3172
                     /Mismatches=3
                     /%_Identity="89.28571428571429"
                     /Motif="TTGACAN(16,18)TATAAT"
                     /annotation_group="Sig70: 6,797 -> 6,824"
                     /label="Sig70"
     misc_feature    3212..3217
                     /Recognition_pattern="C^TCGAG"
                     /annotation_group="CTCGAG"
                     /label="XhoI"
                     /note="Geneious type: restriction site"
     motif1          3295..3322
                     /Mismatches=3
                     /%_Identity="89.28571428571429"
                     /Motif="TTGACAN(16,18)TATAAT"
                     /annotation_group="Sig70: 6,947 -> 6,974"
                     /label="Sig70"
     motif1          complement(3348..3376)
                     /Mismatches=2
                     /%_Identity="93.10344827586206"
                     /Motif="TTGACAN(17)TATAAT"
                     /annotation_group="Sig70: 7,000 <- 7,028"
                     /label="Sig70"
     motif1          complement(3348..3376)
                     /Mismatches=2
                     /%_Identity="93.10344827586206"
                     /Motif="TTGACAN(16,18)TATAAT"
                     /annotation_group="Sig70: 7,000 <- 7,028"
                     /label="Sig70"
     motif1          3658..3685
                     /Mismatches=3
                     /%_Identity="89.28571428571429"
                     /Motif="TTGACAN(16,18)TATAAT"
                     /annotation_group="Sig70: 7,310 -> 7,337"
                     /label="Sig70"
     motif1          3910..3937
                     /Mismatches=3
                     /%_Identity="89.28571428571429"
                     /Motif="TTGACAN(16,18)TATAAT"
                     /annotation_group="Sig70: 7,562 -> 7,589"
                     /label="Sig70"
     motif1          complement(4020..4049)
                     /Mismatches=3
                     /%_Identity=90
                     /Motif="TTGACAN(16,18)TATAAT"
                     /annotation_group="Sig70: 7,672 <- 7,701"
                     /label="Sig70"
     motif1          4318..4345
                     /Mismatches=3
                     /%_Identity="89.28571428571429"
                     /Motif="TTGACAN(16,18)TATAAT"
                     /annotation_group="Sig70: 7,970 -> 7,997"
                     /label="Sig70"
     motif1          complement(4363..4390)
                     /Mismatches=3
                     /%_Identity="89.28571428571429"
                     /Motif="TTGACAN(16,18)TATAAT"
                     /annotation_group="Sig70: 8,015 <- 8,042"
                     /label="Sig70"
     motif1          complement(4467..4496)
                     /Mismatches=2
                     /%_Identity="93.33333333333333"
                     /Motif="TTGACAN(16,18)TATAAT"
                     /annotation_group="Sig70: 8,119 <- 8,148"
                     /label="Sig70"
     motif1          complement(4467..4494)
                     /Mismatches=3
                     /%_Identity="89.28571428571429"
                     /Motif="TTGACAN(16,18)TATAAT"
                     /annotation_group="Sig70: 8,119 <- 8,146"
                     /label="Sig70"
     motif1          complement(4525..4553)
                     /Mismatches=3
                     /%_Identity="89.65517241379311"
                     /Motif="TTGACAN(17)TATAAT"
                     /annotation_group="Sig70: 8,177 <- 8,205"
                     /label="Sig70"
     motif1          complement(4525..4553)
                     /Mismatches=3
                     /%_Identity="89.65517241379311"
                     /Motif="TTGACAN(16,18)TATAAT"
                     /annotation_group="Sig70: 8,177 <- 8,205"
                     /label="Sig70"
     motif1          complement(4536..4563)
                     /Mismatches=3
                     /%_Identity="89.28571428571429"
                     /Motif="TTGACAN(16,18)TATAAT"
                     /annotation_group="Sig70: 8,188 <- 8,215"
                     /label="Sig70"
     motif1          complement(4662..4691)
                     /Mismatches=3
                     /%_Identity=90
                     /Motif="TTGACAN(16,18)TATAAT"
                     /annotation_group="Sig70: 8,314 <- 8,343"
                     /label="Sig70"
     motif1          complement(4840..4867)
                     /Mismatches=3
                     /%_Identity="89.28571428571429"
                     /Motif="TTGACAN(16,18)TATAAT"
                     /annotation_group="Sig70: 8,492 <- 8,519"
                     /label="Sig70"
     motif1          complement(4951..4978)
                     /Mismatches=3
                     /%_Identity="89.28571428571429"
                     /Motif="TTGACAN(16,18)TATAAT"
                     /annotation_group="Sig70: 8,603 <- 8,630"
                     /label="Sig70"
     motif1          complement(5018..5047)
                     /Mismatches=3
                     /%_Identity=90
                     /Motif="TTGACAN(16,18)TATAAT"
                     /annotation_group="Sig70: 8,670 <- 8,699"
                     /label="Sig70"
     motif1          complement(5020..5047)
                     /Mismatches=3
                     /%_Identity="89.28571428571429"
                     /Motif="TTGACAN(16,18)TATAAT"
                     /annotation_group="Sig70: 8,672 <- 8,699"
                     /label="Sig70"
     motif1          5022..5051
                     /Mismatches=3
                     /%_Identity=90
                     /Motif="TTGACAN(16,18)TATAAT"
                     /annotation_group="Sig70: 8,674 -> 8,703"
                     /label="Sig70"
     motif1          complement(5187..5216)
                     /Mismatches=3
                     /%_Identity=90
                     /Motif="TTGACAN(16,18)TATAAT"
                     /annotation_group="Sig70: 8,839 <- 8,868"
                     /label="Sig70"
     motif1          complement(5393..5422)
                     /Mismatches=3
                     /%_Identity=90
                     /Motif="TTGACAN(16,18)TATAAT"
                     /annotation_group="Sig70: 9,045 <- 9,074"
                     /label="Sig70"
     motif1          complement(5446..5473)
                     /Mismatches=3
                     /%_Identity="89.28571428571429"
                     /Motif="TTGACAN(16,18)TATAAT"
                     /annotation_group="Sig70: 9,098 <- 9,125"
                     /label="Sig70"
     motif1          complement(5478..5505)
                     /Mismatches=3
                     /%_Identity="89.28571428571429"
                     /Motif="TTGACAN(16,18)TATAAT"
                     /annotation_group="Sig70: 9,130 <- 9,157"
                     /label="Sig70"
     motif1          5499..5527
                     /Mismatches=3
                     /%_Identity="89.65517241379311"
                     /Motif="TTGACAN(17)TATAAT"
                     /annotation_group="Sig70: 9,151 -> 9,179"
                     /label="Sig70"
     motif1          5499..5527
                     /Mismatches=3
                     /%_Identity="89.65517241379311"
                     /Motif="TTGACAN(16,18)TATAAT"
                     /annotation_group="Sig70: 9,151 -> 9,179"
                     /label="Sig70"
     motif1          5651..5680
                     /Mismatches=3
                     /%_Identity=90
                     /Motif="TTGACAN(16,18)TATAAT"
                     /annotation_group="Sig70: 9,303 -> 9,332"
                     /label="Sig70"
     motif1          complement(5695..5722)
                     /Mismatches=3
                     /%_Identity="89.28571428571429"
                     /Motif="TTGACAN(16,18)TATAAT"
                     /annotation_group="Sig70: 9,347 <- 9,374"
                     /label="Sig70"
     motif1          complement(5749..5776)
                     /Mismatches=3
                     /%_Identity="89.28571428571429"
                     /Motif="TTGACAN(16,18)TATAAT"
                     /annotation_group="Sig70: 9,401 <- 9,428"
                     /label="Sig70"
     motif1          complement(5809..5836)
                     /Mismatches=3
                     /%_Identity="89.28571428571429"
                     /Motif="TTGACAN(16,18)TATAAT"
                     /annotation_group="Sig70: 9,461 <- 9,488"
                     /label="Sig70"
     motif1          5832..5861
                     /Mismatches=3
                     /%_Identity=90
                     /Motif="TTGACAN(16,18)TATAAT"
                     /annotation_group="Sig70: 9,484 -> 9,513"
                     /label="Sig70"
     motif1          5839..5866
                     /Mismatches=3
                     /%_Identity="89.28571428571429"
                     /Motif="TTGACAN(16,18)TATAAT"
                     /annotation_group="Sig70: 9,491 -> 9,518"
                     /label="Sig70"
     motif1          complement(6022..6050)
                     /Mismatches=3
                     /%_Identity="89.65517241379311"
                     /Motif="TTGACAN(17)TATAAT"
                     /annotation_group="Sig70: 9,674 <- 9,702"
                     /label="Sig70"
     motif1          complement(6022..6051)
                     /Mismatches=3
                     /%_Identity=90
                     /Motif="TTGACAN(16,18)TATAAT"
                     /annotation_group="Sig70: 9,674 <- 9,703"
                     /label="Sig70"
     motif1          complement(6022..6050)
                     /Mismatches=3
                     /%_Identity="89.65517241379311"
                     /Motif="TTGACAN(16,18)TATAAT"
                     /annotation_group="Sig70: 9,674 <- 9,702"
                     /label="Sig70"
     motif1          6083..6112
                     /Mismatches=3
                     /%_Identity=90
                     /Motif="TTGACAN(16,18)TATAAT"
                     /annotation_group="Sig70: 9,735 -> 9,764"
                     /label="Sig70"
     motif1          complement(6432..6461)
                     /Mismatches=3
                     /%_Identity=90
                     /Motif="TTGACAN(16,18)TATAAT"
                     /annotation_group="Sig70: 10,084 <- 10,113"
                     /label="Sig70"
     motif1          6457..6486
                     /Mismatches=3
                     /%_Identity=90
                     /Motif="TTGACAN(16,18)TATAAT"
                     /annotation_group="Sig70: 10,109 -> 10,138"
                     /label="Sig70"
     motif1          complement(6523..6550)
                     /Mismatches=3
                     /%_Identity="89.28571428571429"
                     /Motif="TTGACAN(16,18)TATAAT"
                     /annotation_group="Sig70: 10,175 <- 10,202"
                     /label="Sig70"
     motif1          complement(6601..6628)
                     /Mismatches=3
                     /%_Identity="89.28571428571429"
                     /Motif="TTGACAN(16,18)TATAAT"
                     /annotation_group="Sig70: 10,253 <- 10,280"
                     /label="Sig70"
     motif1          complement(6675..6702)
                     /Mismatches=3
                     /%_Identity="89.28571428571429"
                     /Motif="TTGACAN(16,18)TATAAT"
                     /annotation_group="Sig70: 10,327 <- 10,354"
                     /label="Sig70"
     motif1          6704..6732
                     /Mismatches=3
                     /%_Identity="89.65517241379311"
                     /Motif="TTGACAN(17)TATAAT"
                     /annotation_group="Sig70: 10,356 -> 10,384"
                     /label="Sig70"
     motif1          6704..6731
                     /Mismatches=3
                     /%_Identity="89.28571428571429"
                     /Motif="TTGACAN(16,18)TATAAT"
                     /annotation_group="Sig70: 10,356 -> 10,383"
                     /label="Sig70"
     motif1          6704..6732
                     /Mismatches=3
                     /%_Identity="89.65517241379311"
                     /Motif="TTGACAN(16,18)TATAAT"
                     /annotation_group="Sig70: 10,356 -> 10,384"
                     /label="Sig70"
     promoter        complement(6723..6882)
                     /ApEinfo_revcolor="#d6b295"
                     /ApEinfo_fwdcolor="#d6b295"
                     /label="proC promoter"
     motif1          complement(6744..6771)
                     /Mismatches=3
                     /%_Identity="89.28571428571429"
                     /Motif="TTGACAN(16,18)TATAAT"
                     /annotation_group="Sig70: 10,396 <- 10,423"
                     /label="Sig70"
     motif1          complement(6784..6812)
                     /Mismatches=3
                     /%_Identity="89.65517241379311"
                     /Motif="TTGACAN(17)TATAAT"
                     /annotation_group="Sig70: 10,436 <- 10,464"
                     /label="Sig70"
     motif1          complement(6784..6812)
                     /Mismatches=3
                     /%_Identity="89.65517241379311"
                     /Motif="TTGACAN(16,18)TATAAT"
                     /annotation_group="Sig70: 10,436 <- 10,464"
                     /label="Sig70"
     terminator      complement(6893..6980)
                     /ApEinfo_revcolor="#9eafd2"
                     /ApEinfo_fwdcolor="#9eafd2"
                     /label="rrnBT2 term"
     source          complement(<6981..7000)
                     /ApEinfo_revcolor="#b1ff67"
                     /ApEinfo_fwdcolor="#b1ff67"
                     /label="source"
     misc_feature    complement(6983..7000)
                     /Mismatches=0
                     /Extension="CACCACACGTCTCGTAAG"
                     /created_by="primer3"
                     /annotation_group="5912426108433858921756b-c465-4bb3-a323-
                     1bf36b75016b"
                     /%GC="72.2"
                     /Tm="67.1"
                     /Hairpin_Tm="42.6"
                     /Self_Dimer_Tm="16.0"
                     /Sequence="GGAAGCAACGGCCCGGAG"
                     /label="IP_P_931"
                     /note="Geneious type: primer_bind_reverse"
ORIGIN      
        1 cttaccaagt agtgacccgc ttcgtgatgc atggtgttta aacttaatta agcctccggc
       61 ctgcggcctg cgcgcttcgc ttgccggttg gacaccaagt ggaaggcggg tcaaggctcg
      121 cgcagcgacc gcgcagcggc ttggccttga cgcgcctgga acgacccaag cctatgcgag
      181 tgggggcagt cgaaggcgaa gcccgcccgc ctgccccccg agcctcacgg cggcgagtgc
      241 gggggttcca agggggcagc gccaccttgg gcaaggccga aggccgcgca gtcgatcaac
      301 aagccccgga ggggccactt tttgccggag ggggagccgc gccgaaggcg tgggggaacc
      361 ccgcaggggt gcccttcttt gggcaccaaa gaactagata tagggcgaaa tgcgaaagac
      421 ttaaaaatca acaacttaaa aaaggggggt acgcaacagc tcattgcggc accccccgca
      481 atagctcatt gcgtaggtta aagaaaatct gtaattgact gccactttta cgcaacgcat
      541 aattgttgtc gcgctgccga aaagttgcag ctgattgcgc atggtgccgc aaccgtgcgg
      601 caccctaccg catggagata agcatggcca cgcagtccag agaaatcggc attcaagcca
      661 agaacaagcc cggtcactgg gtgcaaacgg aacgcaaagc gcatgaggcg tgggccgggc
      721 ttattgcgag gaaacccacg gcggcaatgc tgctgcatca cctcgtggcg cagatgggcc
      781 accagaacgc cgtggtggtc agccagaaga cactttccaa gctcatcgga cgttctttgc
      841 ggacggtcca atacgcagtc aaggacttgg tggccgagcg ctggatctcc gtcgtgaagc
      901 tcaacggccc cggcaccgtg tcggcctacg tggtcaatga ccgcgtggcg tggggccagc
      961 cccgcgacca gttgcgcctg tcggtgttca gtgccgccgt ggtggttgat cacgacgacc
     1021 aggacgaatc gctgttgggg catggcgacc tgcgccgcat cccgaccctg tatccgggcg
     1081 agcagcaact accgaccggc cccggcgagg agccgcccag ccagcccggc attccgggca
     1141 tggaaccaga cctgccagcc ttgaccgaaa cggaggaatg ggaacggcgc gggcagcagc
     1201 gcctgccgat gcccgatgag ccgtgttttc tggacgatgg cgagccgttg gagccgccga
     1261 cacgggtcac gctgccgcgc cggtagcact tgggttgcgc agcaacccgt aagtgcgctg
     1321 ttccagacta tcggctgtag ttaattaagc ggccgcgagc gtagcgaccg agtgagctag
     1381 ctatttgttt atttttctaa atacattcaa atatgtatcc gctcatgaga caataaccct
     1441 gttaaaatgc gtggatctcc atcaggcagt ttcccagaca ttactcaccc gtccgccact
     1501 cgtcagcaaa gaagcaagct tagatcgacc tgcagggggg ggggggaaag ccacgttgtg
     1561 tctcaaaatc tctgatgtta cattgcacaa gataaaaata tatcatcatg aacaataaaa
     1621 ctgtctgctt acataaacag taatacaagg ggtgttatga gccatattca acgggaaacg
     1681 tcttgctcga ggccgcgatt aaattccaac atggatgctg atttatatgg gtataaatgg
     1741 gctcgcgata atgtcgggca atcaggtgcg acaatctatc gattgtatgg gaagcccgat
     1801 gcgccagagt tgtttctgaa acatggcaaa ggtagcgttg ccaatgatgt tacagatgag
     1861 atggtcagac taaactggct gacggaattt atgcctcttc cgaccatcaa gcattttatc
     1921 cgtactcctg atgatgcatg gttactcacc actgcgatcc ccgggaaaac agcattccag
     1981 gtattagaag aatatcctga ttcaggtgaa aatattgttg atgcgctggc agtgttcctg
     2041 cgccggttgc attcgattcc tgtttgtaat tgtcctttta acagcgatcg cgtatttcgc
     2101 ctcgctcagg cgcaatcacg aatgaataac ggtttggttg atgcgagtga ttttgatgac
     2161 gagcgtaatg gctggcctgt tgaacaagtc tggaaagaaa tgcataagct tttgccattc
     2221 tcaccggatt cagtcgtcac tcatggtgat ttctcacttg ataaccttat ttttgacgag
     2281 gggaaattaa taggttgtat tgatgttgga cgagtcggaa tcgcagaccg ataccaggat
     2341 cttgccatcc tatggaactg cctcggtgag ttttctcctt cattacagaa acggcttttt
     2401 caaaaatatg gtattgataa tcctgatatg aataaattgc agtttcattt gatgctcgat
     2461 gagtttttct aatcagggga taacgcagga aagaacatgt gagcaatgtt tttttgcggc
     2521 cgcaaccgct ctagatttca gtgcaattta tctcttcaaa tgtagcacct gaagtcagcc
     2581 caggaggcgt ggaaaaagcc gggcattgcc cggctttctt tgtgagtcgt cctgaacgcc
     2641 tccctgatcg aggtcgaggg ggcatcgcct taggccggcc gggcttgtct gcaggcaggg
     2701 tagccaaatg cgttggatct acaacagtag aaattattta aagttcttag acccgttttt
     2761 gcctaaatca gcgctagcat tatacctagg actgagctag ctgtcaatta gttattccta
     2821 ttctgcacga actcaaaata ctcttcattt ttgataacca aattgagttt tttgccctct
     2881 tgattatttt tgatcctacc tagtagcatc agacctttta gcccaatatg ataagcacca
     2941 ttggcatcag catcttgagg catatttttt ggcgcctgtc gcgaatcaaa gaaattgcca
     3001 tttacatctg ctactggtga aattagataa tctaactcag tacctgtttt tgagttacgc
     3061 atttgtaaga tagtatttag gacactagtt agcttagcaa aaaacttttt gtcgctctca
     3121 ccgcaaatag ctgctttgat acattcgcca tgcccatatt cgatagaata atcttttagc
     3181 aatttctcca actctttagt tggataaact tctcgagtat cccaattatg atttttatct
     3241 gaatttctaa agttaatcaa tctactccca aagctagcta tagtccactt gcctttggca
     3301 gccttgtcac caaagttttt ataatcaaaa ctaaactcaa aatagccctt atcaaggtta
     3361 taacaaatct tgtcaaactt actaaagaac tcttgagatt tgctgacact ttcatactta
     3421 ggatataact gatttacaaa accagttaca ggacaaattt ttgaagtaaa accagctggt
     3481 acatagtaga taatacctgt ttgtttaccc atctttttaa aagtctcaaa aggtgctgtt
     3541 agctgataag ctctaagcac tcccccagtt ttatcaaact cattatcttt gaaaactaga
     3601 tagtttagtt tctcaattag cattttttct aacttttgat agacctgctt ctctaccttg
     3661 aaacgccctc ttttaaatcc aaaatttaaa tcctcaaaaa ccacaatagc attatactct
     3721 ataactagct tagctatttc atgaactacc tgagatagat agccctcttt catctctttg
     3781 atgttattta tctttttcca gtctttccta gctgaatccc tatctttctc tattgcagca
     3841 agcttatcat ggtagtttgt tttcattcta tcattaccaa tgatgttgaa agtatcttgt
     3901 ttgatgatat tgcctttacc atctaccaaa gtatagtaag ctaaatgtct ttcacctcta
     3961 tctatactta atatatgaac atcatttgct ttttctttta gcaataaatt gatttcatca
     4021 ttaaacttat tagctccact agatttaaaa ttgattgtaa taggacagtg aaagaaaaac
     4081 ttatcttcag taaagcgttt atctttgatt aaatcatatt caaaaacact ctctttttta
     4141 ggattatctt tgtttttatt agctattgcc tctttagctg ggtgagtgat ttttttaggt
     4201 attgattgtt tacgataaaa aagctctgcc tcaccattta gcttataaac cacatcttga
     4261 agatttctct catcaaacag cgctttccaa tataaagtat gtagatttgg tcgccctttg
     4321 ctataagctg aaaaatcttt attatagatt tggaataggt acaatttacc ctgattaact
     4381 acgctatcaa tatagctctc tgatatattt tcaaaagtta gtttgtagcc ttgattttca
     4441 acttctctat aaaattcatc tatagaatta tatctttgag tatcagaaaa tctaaatcca
     4501 aaatctttcc actccggatg cttacttata gactgtttat aaaaatctat aaattttcgg
     4561 caatcttcaa tattaaactc aaatttttca tatccttttt gaggactacc attttttgta
     4621 tgtgtggaat gatttcttat tctaagtata tcttcactag gattataaaa ttttatagat
     4681 ttagcagaaa agaaaacctt aggtaacatt ttatttgcgc caggtaaaag tttataaaca
     4741 atttttttat aaccctcgcc tttattttct ttgatagctt tatcatcaaa tattttgtta
     4801 tttttcttat tcatcacacc cagataatat ttatcatctt tgataaataa aattgccgta
     4861 ttgtcaggct ctttattttt atcccaacca ttagccaaag tcgagttctc aaaattgagc
     4921 ttaaatttct catcactata tggcttttga gttatatagt ttctaatttt gttataaaga
     4981 ggcactatat tcgctagctc aaagtagcac tcctcaaata ctagataaaa atgctcatcc
     5041 ttgtctaaaa tatttgcctt atcttctgac tgactaatat gaaatatttt tagtttatgt
     5101 aagagattat tagtttgatc taaaagatcc ttgatagctt taacatcatc ttccgcacta
     5161 gcttgaagta ggtctttttt accttgattt tgatatttga tagatatctg tgccaaattg
     5221 tctttgtttt gagctatttc atcaaatatc atcggaatag ccgcaaagtt tgcaagtatt
     5281 tcttcaaacc tacactgttt atctatatct ctatgcttat taaattcttc taaggcaagc
     5341 tttatagttt ctagagataa gtattttgct ttttcagttt ttttggctat taattcttgc
     5401 tctttcttac tagggttatc aagattttta ggtgctattt gttgagttat atattctagt
     5461 accgctgtac caataacact ataatcatca aaaacttgtt gtgatagatc agtaagagat
     5521 ttatcatttt taaaataaat tttactcaaa tcaagttttt gagcttttaa atcatcaaat
     5581 aataaagata gtgtttcttt aatagatttt tcttctactg ttttaaaagc tgctatttgc
     5641 tcataaaaac tttgcatcgt tgtaactaca tcactatcat cttctaactt atcaattaca
     5701 aaagatttag attctgtatc acttaaaatt tgcttaaata aaacactcat tttatatttt
     5761 ttgagtgttt tatcatttat ttgctgtgag tatagattta tatattcatt tatacctttt
     5821 ctctttgtat tttcaccatt tacaaattta ccaccaataa tagtattaaa tttagtaata
     5881 ccactttgat ttagataatt attaaagttt gctatctcaa aaacttcatc aagtgaaaaa
     5941 actctttgat taacttcaga tgttttgtag tcaatatcaa aggttagctc ttctgccaaa
     6001 tcttttttaa tttgttcata gtttatagct tctggagctt tgtcttttaa actctcatac
     6061 ttagctttat tttctagaaa tttaggcaaa ttatcatcta ctatcctata aataatagat
     6121 gtaggaatat cattgctact ataaacattt tttctatttt catgaaaacc cttaaaataa
     6181 gttgtccaac ctttaaaaga tttgattatt tctaacgcct catctatatc tgtgatatca
     6241 ctattggctt taaatagttc tataccatta tccttagatt gctttagcca tagaattaaa
     6301 tctgactctt gccctttttt agcatcgata aggttttgat taaacaaatt cttaaatttc
     6361 tctgagtcct ttatatattc agatatttgt ttctttatcg tatcttttgc acttttaaaa
     6421 tctttttgta gattatcatc atcactcttt ttaagtttaa aataaacatc agaatagttt
     6481 tgtaataaat cttcgctaat acaaaccgaa cttaatatct cctctataaa aaactgatga
     6541 tatttatcaa ttatttgttt agcctttttg tagtctttag ctcttttctc atcatctaaa
     6601 atcaaacctc ttgcttttat gttttcaagt gttttaccct gtgggattaa ctcaaatctt
     6661 agagttttac ttaaactata tttattaaca aattcttgat aaattgacat ttttgcctcc
     6721 tcctctagta aaagttaaac aaaattattt gtagagggaa accgttgtgg actccctgaa
     6781 tatatcatac gagccttatg catgcccgta aagttatcca gcaaccactc atagacctag
     6841 ggcagcagat agggacgacg tggtgttagc tgtgctctag aagctagcag agtttgtaga
     6901 aacgcaaaaa ggccatccgt caggatggcc ttctgcttaa tttgatgcct ggcagtttat
     6961 ggcgggcgtc ctgcccgcca ccctccgggc cgttgcttcc
//
