# Supplementary material for: Heterologous Cas9 and non-homologous end joining as a Potentially Organism-Agnostic Knockout (POAK) system in bacteria
Source: bioRxiv preprint, doi:10.1101/601971, version 2 (2021-10-06)
Supplement: Plasmid Sequences [file 601971_file03.zip › SuppFileA1/IP_286.gb]

LOCUS       IP_286                 15352 bp ds-DNA     circular     05-JAN-2019
DEFINITION  gpPOAKgalKw5.
ACCESSION   urn.local...2f-9z01nbg
KEYWORDS    .
SOURCE      
  ORGANISM  .
FEATURES             Location/Qualifiers
     misc_feature    complement(1..80)
                     /ApEinfo_revcolor="#b4abac"
                     /ApEinfo_fwdcolor="#b4abac"
                     /label="Backbone"
     misc_feature    complement(28..33)
                     /ApEinfo_revcolor="#ff9ccd"
                     /ApEinfo_fwdcolor="#ff9ccd"
                     /label="-35"
     terminator      complement(37..80)
                     /ApEinfo_revcolor="#84b0dc"
                     /ApEinfo_fwdcolor="#84b0dc"
                     /label="rrnB_T1_terminator"
     misc_feature    complement(81..88)
                     /ApEinfo_revcolor="#7ea7d8"
                     /ApEinfo_fwdcolor="#7ea7d8"
                     /label="PacI"
     misc_feature    complement(129..1085)
                     /ApEinfo_revcolor="#85dae9"
                     /ApEinfo_fwdcolor="#85dae9"
                     /label="Ku_MYCS2_pcc7002 optimized"
     misc_feature    complement(342..347)
                     /Recognition_pattern="GAAGAC(2/6)"
                     /annotation_group="GAAGAC"
                     /label="BbsI"
                     /note="Geneious type: restriction site"
     misc_feature    847..852
                     /Recognition_pattern="GCGATG(10/14)"
                     /annotation_group="GCGATG"
                     /label="BtgZI"
                     /note="Geneious type: restriction site"
     misc_feature    complement(1008..1013)
                     /Recognition_pattern="GAAGAC(2/6)"
                     /annotation_group="GAAGAC"
                     /label="BbsI"
                     /note="Geneious type: restriction site"
     misc_feature    complement(1086..1100)
                     /ApEinfo_revcolor="#ff0087"
                     /ApEinfo_fwdcolor="#ff0087"
                     /label="RBS"
     misc_feature    complement(1107..3395)
                     /ApEinfo_revcolor="#b1ff67"
                     /ApEinfo_fwdcolor="#b1ff67"
                     /label="LigD_MYCS2"
     misc_feature    complement(1589..1594)
                     /Recognition_pattern="GCGATG(10/14)"
                     /annotation_group="GCGATG"
                     /label="BtgZI"
                     /note="Geneious type: restriction site"
     misc_feature    complement(2303..2305)
                     /ApEinfo_revcolor="#d6b295"
                     /ApEinfo_fwdcolor="#d6b295"
                     /label="BsmBI site"
     misc_feature    complement(2327..2332)
                     /Recognition_pattern="ACCTGC(4/8)"
                     /annotation_group="ACCTGC"
                     /label="BspMI, BfuAI"
                     /note="Geneious type: restriction site"
     misc_feature    complement(2386..2397)
                     /ApEinfo_revcolor="#faac61"
                     /ApEinfo_fwdcolor="#faac61"
                     /label="BsmBI Site"
     misc_feature    complement(2692..2697)
                     /Recognition_pattern="GAAGAC(2/6)"
                     /annotation_group="GAAGAC"
                     /label="BbsI"
                     /note="Geneious type: restriction site"
     misc_feature    3264..3270
                     /Recognition_pattern="CACCTGC(4/8)"
                     /annotation_group="CACCTGC"
                     /label="AarI"
                     /note="Geneious type: restriction site"
     misc_feature    3265..3270
                     /Recognition_pattern="ACCTGC(4/8)"
                     /annotation_group="ACCTGC"
                     /label="BspMI, BfuAI"
                     /note="Geneious type: restriction site"
     misc_feature    complement(3396..3410)
                     /ApEinfo_revcolor="#ff0087"
                     /ApEinfo_fwdcolor="#ff0087"
                     /label="RBS"
     misc_feature    complement(3413..3490)
                     /ApEinfo_revcolor="#ffef86"
                     /ApEinfo_fwdcolor="#ffef86"
                     /label="tetA promoter element"
     misc_feature    3420..3426
                     /ApEinfo_revcolor="#b1ff67"
                     /ApEinfo_fwdcolor="#b1ff67"
                     /label="-35 Pr1"
     misc_feature    complement(3421..3441)
                     /ApEinfo_revcolor="#d6b295"
                     /ApEinfo_fwdcolor="#d6b295"
                     /label="O2"
     misc_feature    3439
                     /ApEinfo_revcolor="#d6b295"
                     /ApEinfo_fwdcolor="#d6b295"
                     /label="tetA tss"
     misc_feature    3441..3446
                     /ApEinfo_revcolor="#84b0dc"
                     /ApEinfo_fwdcolor="#84b0dc"
                     /label="-35 Pr2"
     misc_feature    3444..3449
                     /ApEinfo_revcolor="#85dae9"
                     /ApEinfo_fwdcolor="#85dae9"
                     /label="-10 Pr1"
     misc_feature    complement(3445..3450)
                     /ApEinfo_revcolor="#ffef86"
                     /ApEinfo_fwdcolor="#ffef86"
                     /label="-10 Pa"
     misc_feature    complement(3451..3469)
                     /ApEinfo_revcolor="#f8d3a9"
                     /ApEinfo_fwdcolor="#f8d3a9"
                     /label="O1"
     misc_feature    3464..3469
                     /ApEinfo_revcolor="#d59687"
                     /ApEinfo_fwdcolor="#d59687"
                     /label="-10 Pr2"
     misc_feature    complement(3468..3474)
                     /ApEinfo_revcolor="#85dae9"
                     /ApEinfo_fwdcolor="#85dae9"
                     /label="-35 Pa"
     misc_feature    3476
                     /ApEinfo_revcolor="#9eafd2"
                     /ApEinfo_fwdcolor="#9eafd2"
                     /label="tetR TSS"
     gene            3491..4117
                     /ApEinfo_revcolor="#ffef86"
                     /ApEinfo_fwdcolor="#ffef86"
                     /label="tetR"
     misc_feature    complement(3770..3775)
                     /Recognition_pattern="GCGATG(10/14)"
                     /annotation_group="GCGATG"
                     /label="BtgZI"
                     /note="Geneious type: restriction site"
     misc_feature    3774..3779
                     /Recognition_pattern="GCGATG(10/14)"
                     /annotation_group="GCGATG"
                     /label="BtgZI"
                     /note="Geneious type: restriction site"
     PCR_primer      3907..3931
                     /ApEinfo_revcolor="#85dae9"
                     /ApEinfo_fwdcolor="#85dae9"
                     /label="GCATTTTACTTTAGGTTGCGTATTG"
     source          4118..4684
                     /ApEinfo_revcolor="#b1ff67"
                     /ApEinfo_fwdcolor="#b1ff67"
     terminator      4138..4225
                     /ApEinfo_revcolor="#9eafd2"
                     /ApEinfo_fwdcolor="#9eafd2"
                     /label="rrnBT2 term"
     primer_bind     complement(4213..4235)
                     /Pair_Dimer_Tm="None"
                     /Product_Size=11075
                     /Mismatches=0
                     /Extension="CACCACAGCTCTTCG"
                     /created_by="primer3"
                     /annotation_group="1010511167457982922975-f841-4646-8186-d
                     5585775c092"
                     /%GC="47.8"
                     /Tm="63.0"
                     /Hairpin_Tm="45.3"
                     /Self_Dimer_Tm="17.6"
                     /Sequence="GCTAGCAGAGTTTGTAGAAACGC"
                     /label="IP_P_625"
     Junction        4234
                     /Reads_using=2
                     /Reads_supporting_discovery=2
                     /Junction_Type="Rearrangement (inversion)"
                     /Rearrangement_Distance=250
                     /Junction_Source="11118-"
                     /Junction_Destination="10868+"
                     /ID="junction 2"
                     /label="junction 2"
     Junction        4235
                     /Reads_using=2
                     /Reads_supporting_discovery=2
                     /Junction_Type="Rearrangement (inversion)"
                     /Rearrangement_Distance=250
                     /Junction_Source="11117+"
                     /Junction_Destination="10867-"
                     /ID="junction 1"
                     /label="junction 1"
     misc_feature    <4236..>4483
                     /Source="referenceToDocument: urn:local:.:1a-71ucs8c"
                     /label="enolase promoter (concatenated sequence 2)
                     (reversed)"
                     /note="Geneious type: Concatenated sequence"
     misc_feature    4236..4255
                     /created_by="primer3"
                     /%GC="50.0"
                     /Tm="58.4"
                     /Hairpin_Tm="None"
                     /Self_Dimer_Tm="None"
                     /Pair_Dimer_Tm="None"
                     /Sequence="AAACGTAACCTCCTCCTCGT"
                     /Product_Size=248
                     /annotation_group="1703314583716186a65d069-180f-49c5-8f08-
                     0d69dcbbd9f7enolase promoter (reversed)"
                     /Extension="CACCACAGCTCTTCGAGC"
                     /label="248 R"
                     /note="Geneious type: primer_bind_reverse"
     misc_feature    4236..4255
                     /Pair_Dimer_Tm="None"
                     /Product_Size=248
                     /Mismatches=0
                     /Extension="CACCACAGCTCTTCGAGC"
                     /created_by="primer3"
                     /annotation_group="2905217782194766de3379f-ad61-474f-9de7-
                     afc437461551"
                     /%GC="50.0"
                     /Tm="61.7"
                     /Hairpin_Tm="None"
                     /Self_Dimer_Tm="None"
                     /Sequence="AAACGTAACCTCCTCCTCGT"
                     /label="IP_P_622"
                     /note="Geneious type: primer_bind_reverse"
     source          <4236..>4483
                     /organism="Weissella confusa"
                     /mol_type="genomic DNA"
                     /strain="DSM 20196"
                     /isolation_source="fermented sausages"
                     /culture_collection="DSM:20196"
                     /db_xref="taxon:1583"
                     /collection_date=1969
     motif1          complement(4306..4334)
                     /Mismatches=4
                     /%_Identity="86.20689655172414"
                     /Motif="TTGACAN(17)TATAAT"
                     /annotation_group="Sig70: 139,781 <- 139,809"
                     /label="Sig70"
     motif1          4410..4438
                     /Mismatches=4
                     /%_Identity="86.20689655172414"
                     /Motif="TTGACAN(17)TATAAT"
                     /annotation_group="Sig70: 139,885 -> 139,913"
                     /label="Sig70"
     motif1          complement(4436..4464)
                     /Mismatches=4
                     /%_Identity="86.20689655172414"
                     /Motif="TTGACAN(17)TATAAT"
                     /annotation_group="Sig70: 139,911 <- 139,939"
                     /label="Sig70"
     primer_bind     complement(4455..4483)
                     /created_by="primer3"
                     /%GC="27.6"
                     /Tm="57.4"
                     /Hairpin_Tm="36.1"
                     /Self_Dimer_Tm="None"
                     /Pair_Dimer_Tm="None"
                     /Sequence="ACTTGTTTTAAAAGTATAGTTATCTGGGA"
                     /Product_Size=248
                     /annotation_group="170331402072391a6c83395-d92a-4cd7-9000-
                     e09b7d394042enolase promoter (reversed)"
                     /Extension="CACCACAGCTCTTCGCTC"
                     /label="1 F"
     misc_feature    4484..4505
                     /Pair_Dimer_Tm="None"
                     /Product_Size=11075
                     /Mismatches=0
                     /Extension="CACCACAGCTCTTCG"
                     /created_by="primer3"
                     /annotation_group="10105061849288564c171b-88c3-4f99-ac0a-8
                     324cfc5e03b"
                     /%GC="40.9"
                     /Tm="59.1"
                     /Hairpin_Tm="None"
                     /Self_Dimer_Tm="None"
                     /Sequence="GAGGAGGCAAAAATGGATAAGA"
                     /label="IP_P_624"
                     /note="Geneious type: primer_bind_reverse"
     Junction        4484
                     /Reads_using=2
                     /Reads_supporting_discovery=2
                     /Junction_Type="Rearrangement (inversion)"
                     /Rearrangement_Distance=250
                     /Junction_Source="10868-"
                     /Junction_Destination="11118+"
                     /ID="junction 2"
                     /label="junction 2"
     Junction        4485
                     /Reads_using=2
                     /Reads_supporting_discovery=2
                     /Junction_Type="Rearrangement (inversion)"
                     /Rearrangement_Distance=250
                     /Junction_Source="10867+"
                     /Junction_Destination="11117-"
                     /ID="junction 1"
                     /label="junction 1"
     CDS             4496..4684
                     /ApEinfo_revcolor="#ff9ccd"
                     /ApEinfo_fwdcolor="#ff9ccd"
                     /label="cas9"
     CDS             4685..8602
                     /ApEinfo_revcolor="#ff9ccd"
                     /ApEinfo_fwdcolor="#ff9ccd"
                     /label="cas9"
     source          4685..9026
                     /ApEinfo_revcolor="#b1ff67"
                     /ApEinfo_fwdcolor="#b1ff67"
     misc_feature    4820..4825
                     /Recognition_pattern="GAAGAC(2/6)"
                     /annotation_group="GAAGAC"
                     /label="BbsI"
                     /note="Geneious type: restriction site"
     misc_feature    complement(5573..5578)
                     /Recognition_pattern="ACCTGC(4/8)"
                     /annotation_group="ACCTGC"
                     /label="BspMI, BfuAI"
                     /note="Geneious type: restriction site"
     misc_feature    5766..5771
                     /Recognition_pattern="GAAGAC(2/6)"
                     /annotation_group="GAAGAC"
                     /label="BbsI"
                     /note="Geneious type: restriction site"
     misc_feature    5774..5779
                     /Recognition_pattern="GAAGAC(2/6)"
                     /annotation_group="GAAGAC"
                     /label="BbsI"
                     /note="Geneious type: restriction site"
     misc_feature    6611..6616
                     /Recognition_pattern="GAAGAC(2/6)"
                     /annotation_group="GAAGAC"
                     /label="BbsI"
                     /note="Geneious type: restriction site"
     misc_feature    8527..8551
                     /label="/ApEinfo_revcolor=#84b0dc
                     /ApEinfo_fwdcolor=#84b0dc"
     promoter        8607..8660
                     /ApEinfo_revcolor="#b4abac"
                     /ApEinfo_fwdcolor="#b4abac"
                     /label="tracrRNA promoter"
     precursor_RNA   8667..8755
                     /ApEinfo_revcolor="#75c6a9"
                     /ApEinfo_fwdcolor="#75c6a9"
                     /label="tracrRNA precursor"
     terminator      8734..8755
                     /ApEinfo_revcolor="#b4abac"
                     /ApEinfo_fwdcolor="#b4abac"
                     /label="tracrRNA terminator"
     terminator      complement(8786..8827)
                     /ApEinfo_revcolor="#9eafd2"
                     /ApEinfo_fwdcolor="#9eafd2"
     promoter        8884..8948
                     /ApEinfo_revcolor="#b4abac"
                     /ApEinfo_fwdcolor="#b4abac"
                     /label="J23100 promoter"
     misc_RNA        complement(<8949..>8968)
                     /created_by="isaacnplant"
                     /Color="#33ffff"
                     /modified_by="isaacnplant"
                     /label="IP_P_985"
     misc_RNA        <8949..8968
                     /created_by="isaacnplant"
                     /Color="#0077ee"
                     /modified_by="isaacnplant"
                     /label="IP_P_984"
     misc_RNA        8949..8968
                     /created_by="isaacnplant"
                     /label="wc_galk5"
     misc_feature    8950..8967
                     /Original_Bases="AGACCGACTGAGGTCTC"
                     /label="AGACCGACTGAGGTCTC"
                     /note="Geneious type: Editing History Replacement"
     misc_feature    8969..9004
                     /ApEinfo_revcolor="#c6c9d1"
                     /ApEinfo_fwdcolor="#c6c9d1"
                     /label="repeat"
     misc_feature    9003..9008
                     /Recognition_pattern="ACCTGC(4/8)"
                     /annotation_group="ACCTGC"
                     /label="BspMI, BfuAI"
                     /note="Geneious type: restriction site"
     misc_feature    9031..9036
                     /Recognition_pattern="GCGATG(10/14)"
                     /annotation_group="GCGATG"
                     /label="BtgZI"
                     /note="Geneious type: restriction site"
     misc_feature    complement(9176..9183)
                     /ApEinfo_revcolor="#7ea7d8"
                     /ApEinfo_fwdcolor="#7ea7d8"
                     /label="NotI"
     misc_feature    9184..9233
                     /ApEinfo_revcolor="#b1ff67"
                     /ApEinfo_fwdcolor="#b1ff67"
                     /label="Homologous Recombination Cas9"
     misc_feature    9184..9233
                     /ApEinfo_revcolor="#b7e6d7"
                     /ApEinfo_fwdcolor="#b7e6d7"
                     /label="MCS"
     misc_feature    9184..9233
                     /ApEinfo_revcolor="#75c6a9"
                     /ApEinfo_fwdcolor="#75c6a9"
                     /label="MCS"
     misc_feature    9184..9225
                     /ApEinfo_revcolor="#85dae9"
                     /ApEinfo_fwdcolor="#85dae9"
                     /label="terminator"
     source          9234..15293
                     /ApEinfo_revcolor="#85dae9"
                     /ApEinfo_fwdcolor="#85dae9"
     Junction        9302^9303
                     /Reads_using=3
                     /Reads_supporting_discovery=3
                     /Junction_Type="Insertion"
                     /Insertion_Size=3
                     /Insertion="ACA"
                     /ID="junction 1"
                     /label="ACA"
     CDS             9563..10300
                     /ApEinfo_revcolor="#b1ff67"
                     /ApEinfo_fwdcolor="#b1ff67"
                     /label="ErR frame 2"
     CDS             10421..10891
                     /ApEinfo_revcolor="#d59687"
                     /ApEinfo_fwdcolor="#d59687"
                     /label="Rep1"
     misc_feature    complement(10537..10542)
                     /Recognition_pattern="CGTCTC(1/5)"
                     /annotation_group="CGTCTC"
                     /label="BsmBI"
                     /note="Geneious type: restriction site"
     misc_feature    11394..11399
                     /Recognition_pattern="GAAGAC(2/6)"
                     /annotation_group="GAAGAC"
                     /label="BbsI"
                     /note="Geneious type: restriction site"
     CDS             11884..13374
                     /ApEinfo_revcolor="#b7e6d7"
                     /ApEinfo_fwdcolor="#b7e6d7"
                     /label="Rep2"
     misc_feature    13031..13036
                     /Recognition_pattern="GCGATG(10/14)"
                     /annotation_group="GCGATG"
                     /label="BtgZI"
                     /note="Geneious type: restriction site"
     gene            complement(13868..14083)
                     /ApEinfo_revcolor="#9eafd2"
                     /ApEinfo_fwdcolor="#9eafd2"
                     /label="CAT/CamR (659 - 444)"
     misc_feature    14188..14193
                     /Recognition_pattern="CGTCTC(1/5)"
                     /annotation_group="CGTCTC"
                     /label="BsmBI"
                     /note="Geneious type: restriction site"
     rep_origin      14445..15284
                     /ApEinfo_revcolor="#c6c9d1"
                     /ApEinfo_fwdcolor="#c6c9d1"
                     /label="p15A_origin"
     source          15294..15352
                     /ApEinfo_revcolor="#85dae9"
                     /ApEinfo_fwdcolor="#85dae9"
ORIGIN      
        1 gtcctactca ggagagcgtt caccgacaaa caacagataa aacgaaaggc ccagtctttc
       61 gactgagcct ttcgttttat ttaattaagt ttaaacacca tgcatcacga agcgggtcac
      121 tacttggttc acgatttctt cgcagcagcc tttttagcgg gcgctttctt tgcggtagac
      181 ttcttagccg ctgctttctt cgccggtgcc tttttggctg gtttactgtc cgatttgctt
      241 tccttagaat cagactcact gtcggaatca tccttcgaat cacttttacc tcccttccgt
      301 gctttgacgg aggcttccaa ctttgccagc aagtcggaca cgtcttccgt tccttcgtct
      361 aactcagctg gttgctcctc aacgctaaaa gcctctcctc cctcgagttt tgcttgtacc
      421 agctcccgta actgttcttg gtagtcgtca tggtacagat cgggtttgaa atcatcggtc
      481 atcgattcga cgacttggcc tgccatcttt aactcagcag gcttgatctg cacttcttta
      541 tccaggattg ggaagtcggg gtcccgaatt tcgtctggcc acagcagtgt gtgaatcatc
      601 atgacatccc gcttgctgaa gtcttttacc cgcagggctg cgagccggct tttgttccgc
      661 agggaaaagt gaacaatcgc aatccgatct gtctctgcca aggttttcgc gaggagaaca
      721 taagatttcg aggacttgga atccggttcc aggaagtacg acttatcgta cattaaagga
      781 tcgagttgtt ctgctggaat aaattcaaca acttcgatct cgcgactacg ctcctccggg
      841 agcgtcgcga tgtcctcatc ggtgatgact accatttgtc catcgtccga ttcgaaggct
      901 ttattgatgt cacgatattc gaccacctct ccgcaaactt cgcacacccg tttataccgg
      961 atccgtccat tatccttcgc atgtacttga tggaatttaa tgtcatggtc ttcggttgcg
     1021 gaataaacct tgaccggaac gtttacgagt ccgaatgcaa tgctcccttt ccagatactg
     1081 cgcatttttt tttcctcctt gtgtgattat tcccagacga cttcatcggg ggtcttatca
     1141 gggcgcaagc cgcgccaact gggctggcgc aagcggccat cactggtgcg ttcgctatag
     1201 cggacttcgc cgaccaattc cgggcggaca aaggtgacgc cgcgggcatc aaccttgggc
     1261 aggggggcgt taaacgggct ttcatcggta tgcagcggtt tcagcatatc tttcagcttg
     1321 ctcaattcct tttcggtaaa gccggtgcca acgcggccca caaactgcaa gccttcgggg
     1381 cctgggatac ccaagaccaa ggcaccgata ccactgctgc gccccccttc gccctggcgc
     1441 cacccaccga tcacaacttc ttgagtattc cagatcttat ccttgatcca gctgctgctg
     1501 cggcgaccgg gctgatacgt ggaatcccat tttttggcga cgacaccttc aaagcgcttc
     1561 ttccgaacat gttccatggc ttctgggcca tcgcccggca gttgatccgg aacgatcagg
     1621 cctccgccat cggccagcgc ttccaagatt tttcgtcgat ctgaatactt ggcccgcagc
     1681 agtgagcggc catccagcca caggatatca aacgcccaaa attccacccg cgtactccgc
     1741 gcgcgattct gcatctgccc aaagctcggc acaccggatt catccagcgc aaccgcctcg
     1801 ccatcgagga ccacatggtg ctcagcgaga tcggcagcga gagccttgaa ctgaggatat
     1861 tcccccgtga cttcgcggcc ggtccgcgag cggatctgga gttgcccatg atcagcatca
     1921 ataatgactc ggtacccatc ccatttaccc tcgaacgccc attgtttagc tttgtatttg
     1981 gccacggaac cctcagtggc gagcatcggg gcgaaatctt ccggccgagc gttcttttgg
     2041 tccttcatgc ggtgcgccag ccaattttta cccttagttt gaatgagagc gtaacgaccg
     2101 tccaccttct cgccatgcaa ggtcacaatg atttcgccgt gcgagtcatc tgggttatcc
     2161 agttcttccg gcacccggaa tttctcagtt tcgtaagaac cactgtccca aataaccatg
     2221 tctccggcgc catactcgcc tttggggatc gagccatgaa atgctaaata ctcgatgggg
     2281 tgatcttcgg tgtgcaccgc gagtcggttt tcggcagtgg tttcgggcag gttcttaggg
     2341 accgcgaaag acacgagcac accgtcgcgt tccaggcgga gatcgtagtg gagtcgacgt
     2401 gcatggtgtt cttgaatgac gaatttgtcg ttatttccgg ttttagggat ctccttagga
     2461 acgggctctg gggtcttgga agcgtcacgc atagaacggt aagtagtcag tttgtccgca
     2521 ataggtgcgt ccgcatcaag cggggccaag aggtcaccat actcatctaa ccggtccaaa
     2581 acctcgtcaa agcgcagatg acgaagttcg gggtctgcaa tttcatccca ggttcgggga
     2641 gctgccaccg tcgggtggtc gcggcctcga agggagtaag gcgcaatcgt cgtcttcgct
     2701 gcattgttct gactccagtc gaggaacacc tttccggcac gcagtgattt cgtcatggtt
     2761 gcagtaacca gttttggcat tgcctgttct aactgttgag caacccgccg tgccagcacc
     2821 gaggcgccgc ggctgctgat cggctcagcc aacggtacgt ataggtggag ccctttcgag
     2881 cccgacgtta gcgggtatgt ttctaaatcg agatcggtca taagcgcgcg gacttcgtga
     2941 gctatctcgc atagttgcgt catcgttacc ccctcacctg gatctaggtc gaacacaatc
     3001 cgggtagctg gtccctgatc gccatcctcg aagcgccatt gcggtacatg tacctcaagc
     3061 gaggcttgtt gtgccaccca ggctaacccc tccctcgtat tgataatggg gtacgttgtt
     3121 gtgccagatt tatgtgtaat actcccccgt tccaaccaac ttggtgccga tgaagccagt
     3181 tgtttctcaa agaacgcctc ctccgcgact ccatttggcc aacgttttcg tgtaacggga
     3241 cgtccggcaa tatgaggcac catcacctgc gcaatgctca aatagtaatc aaaaacctcg
     3301 gccttagtcg ttcctgtagc aggatatagg actttgtcgg ggttggttag tcggacgcgc
     3361 tcgtatcgct ccatacccca ggggtgtcta gccatttttt tttcctcctt gattcacttt
     3421 tctctatcac tgatagggag tggtaaaata actctatcaa tgatagagtg tcaacaaaaa
     3481 ttaggaatta atgatgtcta gattagataa aagtaaagtg attaacagcg cattagagct
     3541 gcttaatgag gtcggaatcg aaggtttaac aacccgtaaa ctcgcccaga agctaggtgt
     3601 agagcagcct acattgtatt ggcatgtaaa aaataagcgg gctttgctcg acgccttagc
     3661 cattgagatg ttagataggc accatactca cttttgccct ttagaagggg aaagctggca
     3721 agatttttta cgtaataacg ctaaaagttt tagatgtgct ttactaagtc atcgcgatgg
     3781 agcaaaagta catttaggta cacggcctac agaaaaacag tatgaaactc tcgaaaatca
     3841 attagccttt ttatgccaac aaggtttttc actagagaat gcattatatg cactcagcgc
     3901 tgtggggcat tttactttag gttgcgtatt ggaagatcaa gagcatcaag tcgctaaaga
     3961 agaaagggaa acacctacta ctgatagtat gccgccatta ttacgacaag ctatcgaatt
     4021 atttgatcac caaggtgcag agccagcctt cttattcggc cttgaattga tcatatgcgg
     4081 attagaaaaa caacttaaat gtgaaagtgg gtcttaagga agcaacggcc cggagggtgg
     4141 cgggcaggac gcccgccata aactgccagg catcaaatta agcagaaggc catcctgacg
     4201 gatggccttt ttgcgtttct acaaactctg ctagcaaacg taacctcctc ctcgttggtc
     4261 tgcttatgtt gtttatatat ataagtctac acaacattgc atgacataac agtcggggat
     4321 gtaacaaacg taaaacggaa tagttgcttc agagtaacga taagcgtttc acagacggtt
     4381 caaacaaaaa gcaagaaagc cgattaaatg caacataacg tgtgaattat gttacaatat
     4441 atgacaaggg atattcccag ataactatac ttttaaaaca agtgaggagg caaaaatgga
     4501 taagaaatac tcaataggct tagatatcgg cacaaatagc gtcggatggg cggtgatcac
     4561 tgatgaatat aaggttccgt ctaaaaagtt caaggttctg ggaaatacag accgccacag
     4621 tatcaaaaaa aatcttatag gggctctttt atttgacagt ggagagacag cggaagcgac
     4681 tcgactcaaa cggacagctc gtagaaggta tacacgtcgg aagaatcgta tttgttatct
     4741 acaggagatt ttttcaaatg agatggcgaa agtagatgat agtttctttc atcgacttga
     4801 agagtctttt ttggtggaag aagacaagaa gcatgaacgt catcctattt ttggaaatat
     4861 agtagatgaa gttgcttatc atgagaaata tccaactatc tatcatctgc gaaaaaaatt
     4921 ggtagattct actgataaag cggatttgcg cttaatctat ttggccttag cgcatatgat
     4981 taagtttcgt ggtcattttt tgattgaggg agatttaaat cctgataata gtgatgtgga
     5041 caaactattt atccagttgg tacaaaccta caatcaatta tttgaagaaa accctattaa
     5101 cgcaagtgga gtagatgcta aagcgattct ttctgcacga ttgagtaaat caagacgatt
     5161 agaaaatctc attgctcagc tccccggtga gaagaaaaat ggcttatttg ggaatctcat
     5221 tgctttgtca ttgggtttga cccctaattt taaatcaaat tttgatttgg cagaagatgc
     5281 taaattacag ctttcaaaag atacttacga tgatgattta gataatttat tggcgcaaat
     5341 tggagatcaa tatgctgatt tgtttttggc agctaagaat ttatcagatg ctattttact
     5401 ttcagatatc ctaagagtaa atactgaaat aactaaggct cccctatcag cttcaatgat
     5461 taaacgctac gatgaacatc atcaagactt gactctttta aaagctttag ttcgacaaca
     5521 acttccagaa aagtataaag aaatcttttt tgatcaatca aaaaacggat atgcaggtta
     5581 tattgatggg ggagctagcc aagaagaatt ttataaattt atcaaaccaa ttttagaaaa
     5641 aatggatggt actgaggaat tattggtgaa actaaatcgt gaagatttgc tgcgcaagca
     5701 acggaccttt gacaacggct ctattcccca tcaaattcac ttgggtgagc tgcatgctat
     5761 tttgagaaga caagaagact tttatccatt tttaaaagac aatcgtgaga agattgaaaa
     5821 aatcttgact tttcgaattc cttattatgt tggtccattg gcgcgtggca atagtcgttt
     5881 tgcatggatg actcggaagt ctgaagaaac aattacccca tggaattttg aagaagttgt
     5941 cgataaaggt gcttcagctc aatcatttat tgaacgcatg acaaactttg ataaaaatct
     6001 tccaaatgaa aaagtactac caaaacatag tttgctttat gagtatttta cggtttataa
     6061 cgaattgaca aaggtcaaat atgttactga aggaatgcga aaaccagcat ttctttcagg
     6121 tgaacagaag aaagccattg ttgatttact cttcaaaaca aatcgaaaag taaccgttaa
     6181 gcaattaaaa gaagattatt tcaaaaaaat agaatgtttt gatagtgttg aaatttcagg
     6241 agttgaagat agatttaatg cttcattagg tacctaccat gatttgctaa aaattattaa
     6301 agataaagat tttttggata atgaagaaaa tgaagatatc ttagaggata ttgttttaac
     6361 attgacctta tttgaagata gggagatgat tgaggaaaga cttaaaacat atgctcacct
     6421 ctttgatgat aaggtgatga aacagcttaa acgtcgccgt tatactggtt ggggacgttt
     6481 gtctcgaaaa ttgattaatg gtattaggga taagcaatct ggcaaaacaa tattagattt
     6541 tttgaaatca gatggttttg ccaatcgcaa ttttatgcag ctgatccatg atgatagttt
     6601 gacatttaaa gaagacattc aaaaagcaca agtgtctgga caaggcgata gtttacatga
     6661 acatattgca aatttagctg gtagccctgc tattaaaaaa ggtattttac agactgtaaa
     6721 agttgttgat gaattggtca aagtaatggg gcggcataag ccagaaaata tcgttattga
     6781 aatggcacgt gaaaatcaga caactcaaaa gggccagaaa aattcgcgag agcgtatgaa
     6841 acgaatcgaa gaaggtatca aagaattagg aagtcagatt cttaaagagc atcctgttga
     6901 aaatactcaa ttgcaaaatg aaaagctcta tctctattat ctccaaaatg gaagagacat
     6961 gtatgtggac caagaattag atattaatcg tttaagtgat tatgatgtcg atcacattgt
     7021 tccacaaagt ttccttaaag acgattcaat agacaataag gtcttaacgc gttctgataa
     7081 aaatcgtggt aaatcggata acgttccaag tgaagaagta gtcaaaaaga tgaaaaacta
     7141 ttggagacaa cttctaaacg ccaagttaat cactcaacgt aagtttgata atttaacgaa
     7201 agctgaacgt ggaggtttga gtgaacttga taaagctggt tttatcaaac gccaattggt
     7261 tgaaactcgc caaatcacta agcatgtggc acaaattttg gatagtcgca tgaatactaa
     7321 atacgatgaa aatgataaac ttattcgaga ggttaaagtg attaccttaa aatctaaatt
     7381 agtttctgac ttccgaaaag atttccaatt ctataaagta cgtgagatta acaattacca
     7441 tcatgcccat gatgcgtatc taaatgccgt cgttggaact gctttgatta agaaatatcc
     7501 aaaacttgaa tcggagtttg tctatggtga ttataaagtt tatgatgttc gtaaaatgat
     7561 tgctaagtct gagcaagaaa taggcaaagc aaccgcaaaa tatttctttt actctaatat
     7621 catgaacttc ttcaaaacag aaattacact tgcaaatgga gagattcgca aacgccctct
     7681 aatcgaaact aatggggaaa ctggagaaat tgtctgggat aaagggcgag attttgccac
     7741 agtgcgcaaa gtattgtcca tgccccaagt caatattgtc aagaaaacag aagtacagac
     7801 aggcggattc tccaaggagt caattttacc aaaaagaaat tcggacaagc ttattgctcg
     7861 taaaaaagac tgggatccaa aaaaatatgg tggttttgat agtccaacgg tagcttattc
     7921 agtcctagtg gttgctaagg tggaaaaagg gaaatcgaag aagttaaaat ccgttaaaga
     7981 gttactaggg atcacaatta tggaaagaag ttcctttgaa aaaaatccga ttgacttttt
     8041 agaagctaaa ggatataagg aagttaaaaa agacttaatc attaaactac ctaaatatag
     8101 tctttttgag ttagaaaacg gtcgtaaacg gatgctggct agtgccggag aattacaaaa
     8161 aggaaatgag ctggctctgc caagcaaata tgtgaatttt ttatatttag ctagtcatta
     8221 tgaaaagttg aagggtagtc cagaagataa cgaacaaaaa caattgtttg tggagcagca
     8281 taagcattat ttagatgaga ttattgagca aatcagtgaa ttttctaagc gtgttatttt
     8341 agcagatgcc aatttagata aagttcttag tgcatataac aaacatagag acaaaccaat
     8401 acgtgaacaa gcagaaaata ttattcattt atttacgttg acgaatcttg gagctcccgc
     8461 tgcttttaaa tattttgata caacaattga tcgtaaacga tatacgtcta caaaagaagt
     8521 tttagatgcc actcttatcc atcaatccat cactggtctt tatgaaacac gcattgattt
     8581 gagtcagcta ggaggtgact gaccggctga taaatttctt tgaatttctc cttgattatt
     8641 tgttataaaa gttataaaat aatcttgttg gaaccattca aaacagcata gcaagttaaa
     8701 ataaggctag tccgttatca acttgaaaaa gtggcaccga gtcggtgctt tttttgatac
     8761 ttctattcta ctctgactgc aaaccaaaaa aacaagcgct ttcaaaacgc ttgttttatc
     8821 atttttaggg aaattaatct cttaatcctt ttatcattct acatttaggc gctgccatct
     8881 tgggacaatg aaaacgttag tcatggcgcg ccttgacggc tagctcagtc ctaggtacag
     8941 tgctagctgg cctgttcgtc ttcaccaagt tttagagcta tgctgttttg aatggtccca
     9001 aaacctgcag acaagcccgg ccggcctaag gcgatgcccc ctcgacctcg atcagggagg
     9061 cgttcaggac gactcacaaa gaaagccggg caatgcccgg ctttttccac gcctcctggg
     9121 ctgacttcag gtgctacatt tgaagagata aattgcactg aaatctagag cggttgcggc
     9181 cgcaaaaaaa caagcgcttt caaaacgctt gttttatcat ttttagggaa attatgtgat
     9241 ccgtagcggt tttcaaaatt tgcaaccagg aatgaattac tatccctttt atcaagaagc
     9301 gcaaaagaaa aacgaaatga tacaccaatc agtgcaaaaa aagatataat gggagataag
     9361 acggttcgtg ttcgtgctga cttgcaccat atcataaaaa tcgaaacagc aaagaatggc
     9421 ggaaacgtaa aagaagttat ggaaataaga cttagaagca aacttaagag tgtgttgata
     9481 gtgcagtatc ttaaaatttt gtataatagg aattgaagtt aaattagatg ctaaaaattt
     9541 gtaattaaga aggagtgatt acatgaacaa aaatataaaa tattctcaaa actttttaac
     9601 gagtgaaaaa gtactcaacc aaataataaa acaattgaat ttaaaagaaa ccgataccgt
     9661 ttacgaaatt ggaacaggta aagggcattt aacgacgaaa ctggctaaaa taagtaaaca
     9721 ggtaacgtct attgaattag acagtcatct attcaactta tcgtcagaaa aattaaaact
     9781 gaatactcgt gtcactttaa ttcaccaaga tattctacag tttcaattcc ctaacaaaca
     9841 gaggtataaa attgttggga gtattcctta ccatttaagc acacaaatta ttaaaaaagt
     9901 ggtttttgaa agccatgcgt ctgacatcta tctgattgtt gaagaaggat tctacaagcg
     9961 taccttggat attcaccgaa cactagggtt gctcttgcac actcaagtct cgattcagca
    10021 attgcttaag ctgccagcgg aatgctttca tcctaaacca aaagtaaaca gtgtcttaat
    10081 aaaacttacc cgccatacca cagatgttcc agataaatat tggaagctat atacgtactt
    10141 tgtttcaaaa tgggtcaatc gagaatatcg tcaactgttt actaaaaatc agtttcatca
    10201 agcaatgaaa cacgccaaag taaacaattt aagtaccgtt acttatgagc aagtattgtc
    10261 tatttttaat agttatctat tatttaacgg gaggaaataa ttctatgagt cgcttttgta
    10321 aatttggaaa gttacacgtt actaaaggga atgtagataa attattaggt atactactga
    10381 cagcttccaa ggagctaaag aggtccctag cgctcttatc atggggaagc tcggatcata
    10441 tgcaagacaa aataaactcg caacagcact tggagaaatg ggacgaatcg agaaaaccct
    10501 ctttacgctg gattacatat ctaataaagc cgtaaggaga cgggttcaaa aaggtttaaa
    10561 taaaggagaa gcaatcaatg cattagctag aactatattt tttggacaac gtggagaatt
    10621 tagagaacgt gctctccaag accagttaca aagagctagt gcactaaaca taattattaa
    10681 cgctataagt gtgtggaaca ctgtatatat ggaaaaagcc gtagaagaat taaaagcaag
    10741 aggagaattt agagaagatt taatgccata tgcgtggccg ttaggatggg aacatatcaa
    10801 ttttcttgga gaatacaaat ttgaaggatt acatgacact gggcaaatga atttacgtcc
    10861 tttacgtata aaagagccgt tttattctta atataacggc tctttttata gaaaaaatcc
    10921 ttagcgtggt ttttttccga aatgctggcg gtaccccaag aattagaaat gagtagatca
    10981 aattattcac gaatagaatc aggaaaatca gatccaacca taaaaacact agaacaaatt
    11041 gcaaagttaa ctaactcaac gctagtagtg gatttaatcc caaatgagcc aacagaacca
    11101 gagccagaaa cagaatcaga acaagtaaca ttggatttag aaatggaaga agaaaaaagc
    11161 aatgacttcg tgtgaataat gcacgaaatc gttgcttatt tttttttaaa agcggtatac
    11221 tagatataac gaaacaacga actgaataga aacgaaaaaa gagccatgac acatttataa
    11281 aatgtttgac gacattttat aaatgcatag cccgataaga ttgccaaacc aacgcttatc
    11341 agttagtcag atgaactctt ccctcgtaag aagttattta attaactttg tttgaagacg
    11401 gtatataacc gtactatcat tatataggga aatcagagag ttttcaagta tctaagctac
    11461 tgaatttaag aattgttaag caatcaatcg gaaatcgttt gattgctttt tttgtattca
    11521 tttatagaag gtggagtttg tatgaatcat gatgaatgta aaacttatat aaaaaatagt
    11581 ttattggaga taagaaaatt agcaaatatc tatacactag aaacgtttaa gaaagagtta
    11641 gaaaagagaa atatctactt agaaacaaaa tcagataagt atttttcttc ggagggggaa
    11701 gattatatat ataagttaat agaaaataac aaaataattt attcgattag tggaaaaaaa
    11761 ttgacttata aaggaaaaaa atctttttca aaacatgcaa tattgaaaca gttgaatgaa
    11821 aaagcaaacc aagttaatta aacaacctat tttataggat ttataggaaa ggagaacagc
    11881 tgaatgaata tcccttttgt tgtagaaact gtgcttcatg acggcttgtt aaagtacaaa
    11941 tttaaaaata gtaaaattcg ctcaatcact accaagccag gtaaaagcaa aggggctatt
    12001 tttgcgtatc gctcaaaatc aagcatgatt ggcggtcgtg gtgttgttct gacttccgag
    12061 gaagcgattc aagaaaatca agatacattt acacattgga cacccaacgt ttatcgttat
    12121 ggaacgtatg cagacgaaaa ccgttcatac acgaaaggac attctgaaaa caatttaaga
    12181 caaatcaata ccttctttat tgattttgat attcacacgg caaaagaaac tatttcagca
    12241 agcgatattt taacaaccgc tattgattta ggttttatgc ctactatgat tatcaaatct
    12301 gataaaggtt atcaagcata ttttgtttta gaaacgccag tctatgtgac ttcaaaatca
    12361 gaatttaaat ctgtcaaagc agccaaaata atttcgcaaa atatccgaga atattttgga
    12421 aagtctttgc cagttgatct aacgtgtaat cattttggta ttgctcgcat accaagaacg
    12481 gacaatgtag aattttttga tcctaattac cgttattctt tcaaagaatg gcaagattgg
    12541 tctttcaaac aaacagataa taagggcttt actcgttcaa gtctaacggt tttaagcggt
    12601 acagaaggca aaaaacaagt agatgaaccc tggtttaatc tcttattgca cgaaacgaaa
    12661 ttttcaggag aaaagggttt aatagggcgt aataacgtca tgtttaccct ctctttagcc
    12721 tactttagtt caggctattc aatcgaaacg tgcgaatata atatgtttga gtttaataat
    12781 cgattagatc aacccttaga agaaaaagaa gtaatcaaaa ttgttagaag tgcctattca
    12841 gaaaactatc aaggggctaa tagggaatac attaccattc tttgcaaagc ttgggtatca
    12901 agtgatttaa ccagtaaaga tttatttgtc cgtcaagggt ggtttaaatt caagaaaaaa
    12961 agaagcgaac gtcaacgtgt tcatttgtca gaatggaaag aagatttaat ggcttatatt
    13021 agcgaaaaaa gcgatgtata caagccttat ttagtgacga ccaaaaaaga gattagagaa
    13081 gtgctaggca ttcctgaacg gacattagat aaattgctga aggtactgaa ggcgaatcag
    13141 gaaattttct ttaagattaa accaggaaga aatggtggca ttcaacttgc tagtgttaaa
    13201 tcattgttgc tatcgatcat taaagtaaaa aaagaagaaa aagaaagcta tataaaggcg
    13261 ctgacaaatt cttttgactt agagcataca ttcattcaag agactttaaa caagctagca
    13321 gaacgcccta aaacggacac acaactcgat ttgtttagct atgatacagg ctgaaaataa
    13381 aacccgcact atgccattac atttatatct atgatacgtg tttgtttttt ctttgctgtt
    13441 tagcgaatga ttagcagaaa tatacagagt aagattttaa ttaattatta gggggagaag
    13501 gagagagtag cccgaaaact tttagttggc ttggactgaa cgaagtgagg gaaaggctac
    13561 taaaacgtcg aggggcagtg agagcgaagc gaacacttga ttttttaatt ttctatcttt
    13621 tataggtcat tagagtatac ttatttgtcc tataaactat ttagcagcat aatagattta
    13681 ttgaataggt catttaagtt gagcatatta gaggaggaaa atcttggaga aatatttgaa
    13741 gaacccgatt acatggattg gattagttct tgtggttacg tggtttttaa ctaaaagtag
    13801 tgaatttttg atttttggtg tgtgtgtctt gttgttagta tttgctagtc aaagtgatta
    13861 aatagaattc cggatgagca ttcatcaggc gggcaagaat gtgaataaag gccggataaa
    13921 acttgtgctt atttttcttt acggtcttta aaaaggccgt aatatccagc tgaacggtct
    13981 ggttataggt acattgagca actgactgaa atgcctcaaa atgttcttta cgatgccatt
    14041 gggatatatc aacggtggta tatccagtga tttttttctc cattttagct tccttagctc
    14101 ctgaaaatct cgataactca aaaaatacgc ccggtagtga tcttatttca ttatggtgaa
    14161 agttggaacc tcttacgtgc cgatcaacgt ctcattttcg ccaaaagttg gcccagggct
    14221 tcccggtatc aacagggaca ccaggattta tttattctgc gaagtgatct tccgtcacag
    14281 gtatttattc ggcgcaaagt gcgtcgggtg atgctgccaa cttactgatt tagtgtatga
    14341 tggtgttttt gaggtgctcc agtggcttct gtttctatca gctgtccctc ctgttcagct
    14401 actgacgggg tggtgcgtaa cggcaaaagc accgccggac atcagcgcta gcggagtgta
    14461 tactggctta ctatgttggc actgatgagg gtgtcagtga agtgcttcat gtggcaggag
    14521 aaaaaaggct gcaccggtgc gtcagcagaa tatgtgatac aggatatatt ccgcttcctc
    14581 gctcactgac tcgctacgct cggtcgttcg actgcggcga gcggaaatgg cttacgaacg
    14641 gggcggagat ttcctggaag atgccaggaa gatacttaac agggaagtga gagggccgcg
    14701 gcaaagccgt ttttccatag gctccgcccc cctgacaagc atcacgaaat ctgacgctca
    14761 aatcagtggt ggcgaaaccc gacaggacta taaagatacc aggcgtttcc ccctggcggc
    14821 tccctcgtgc gctctcctgt tcctgccttt cggtttaccg gtgtcattcc gctgttatgg
    14881 ccgcgtttgt ctcattccac gcctgacact cagttccggg taggcagttc gctccaagct
    14941 ggactgtatg cacgaacccc ccgttcagtc cgaccgctgc gccttatccg gtaactatcg
    15001 tcttgagtcc aacccggaaa gacatgcaaa agcaccactg gcagcagcca ctggtaattg
    15061 atttagagga gttagtcttg aagtcatgcg ccggttaagg ctaaactgaa aggacaagtt
    15121 ttggtgactg cgctcctcca agccagttac ctcggttcaa agagttggta gctcagagaa
    15181 ccttcgaaaa accgccctgc aaggcggttt tttcgttttc agagcaagag attacgcgca
    15241 gaccaaaacg atctcaagaa gatcatctta ttaatcagat aaaatatttc tagccaatac
    15301 gcaaaccgcc tctccccgcg cgttggccga ttcattaatg cagctggcac ga
//
