# Supplementary material for: Heterologous Cas9 and non-homologous end joining as a Potentially Organism-Agnostic Knockout (POAK) system in bacteria
Source: bioRxiv preprint, doi:10.1101/601971, version 2 (2021-10-06)
Supplement: Plasmid Sequences [file 601971_file03.zip › SuppFileA1/IP_301.gb]

LOCUS       IP_301                 11521 bp    DNA     circular UNA 05-JAN-2019
DEFINITION  gnPOAKgalKe5.
ACCESSION   urn.local...3l-9z01nbo
VERSION     urn.local...3l-9z01nbo
KEYWORDS    .
SOURCE       (101knR)
  ORGANISM  .
FEATURES             Location/Qualifiers
     misc_feature    complement(<1..1069)
                     /Source="referenceToDocument: urn:local:.:2ok-7bybcv9"
                     /label="KnR (concatenated sequence 2)"
                     /note="Geneious type: Concatenated sequence"
     misc_feature    1..22
                     /Sequence="TTGCTCACATGTTCTTTCCTGC"
                     /Hairpin_Tm="None"
                     /Tm="59.7"
                     /Self_Dimer_Tm="None"
                     /%GC="45.5"
                     /Pair_Dimer_Tm="None"
                     /Product_Size=2503
                     /Extension="CACCACAGCTCTTCGACA"
                     /modified_by="isaacnplant"
                     /label="IP_P_736"
                     /note="Geneious type: primer_bind_reverse"
     misc_feature    3..1065
                     /Original_Bases="ATTTGCCGACTACCTTGGTGATCTCGCCTTTCACGTAGTGG
                     ACAAATTCTTCCAACTGATCTGCGCGCGAGGCCAAGCGATCTTCTTCTTGTCCAAGAT
                     AAGCCTGTCTAGCTTCAAGTATGACGGGCTGATACTGGGCCGGCAGGCGCTCCATTGC
                     CCAGTCGGCAGCGACATCCTTCGGCGCGATTTTGCCGGTTACTGCGCTGTACCAAATG
                     CGGGACAACGTAAGCACTACATTTCGCTCATCGCCAGCCCAGTCGGGCGGCGAGTTCC
                     ATAGCGTTAAGGTTTCATTTAGCGCCTCAAATAGATCCTGTTCAGGAACCGGATCAAA
                     GAGTTCCTCCGCCGCTGGACCTACCAAGGCAACGCTATGTTCTCTTGCTTTTGTCAGC
                     AAGATAGCCAGATCAATGTCGATCGTGGCTGGCTCGAAGATACCTGCAAGAATGTCAT
                     TGCGCTGCCATTCTCCAAATTGCAGTTCGCGCTTAGCTGGATAACGCCACGGAATGAT
                     GTCGTCGTGCACAACAATGGTGACTTCTACAGCGCGGAGAATCTCGCTCTCTCCAGGG
                     GAAGCCGAAGTTTCCAAAAGGTCGTTGATCAAAGCTCGCCGCGTTGTTTCATCAAGCC
                     TTACGGTCACCGTAACCAGCAAATCAATATCACTGTGTGGCTTCAGGCCGCCATCCAC
                     TGCGGAGCCGTACAAATGTACGGCCAGCAACGTCGGTTCGAGATGGCGCTCGATGACG
                     CCAACTACCTCTGATAGTTGAGTCGATACTTCGGCGATCACCGCTTCCCTCATACTCT
                     TCCTTTTTCAATATTATTGAAGCATTTAT"
                     /label="ATTTGCCGACTACCTTGGTGATCTCGCCTTTCACGTAGTGGACAAATTCT
                     TCCAACTGATCTGCGCGCGAGGCCAAGCGATCTTCTTCTTGTCCAAGATAAGCCTGTC
                     TAGCTTCAAGTATGACGGGCTGATACTGGGCCGGCAGGCGCTCCATTGCCCAGTCGGC
                     AGCGACATCCTTCGGCGCGATTTTGCCGGTTACTGCGCTGTACCAAATGCGGGACAAC
                     GTAAGCACTACATTTCGCTCATCGCCAGCCCAGTCGGGCGGCGAGTTCCATAGCGTTA
                     AGGTTTCATTTAGCGCCTCAAATAGATCCTGTTCAGGAACCGGATCAAAGAGTTCCTC
                     CGCCGCTGGACCTACCAAGGCAACGCTATGTTCTCTTGCTTTTGTCAGCAAGATAGCC
                     AGATCAATGTCGATCGTGGCTGGCTCGAAGATACCTGCAAGAATGTCATTGCGCTGCC
                     ATTCTCCAAATTGCAGTTCGCGCTTAGCTGGATAACGCCACGGAATGATGTCGTCGTG
                     CACAACAATGGTGACTTCTACAGCGCGGAGAATCTCGCTCTCTCCAGGGGAAGCCGAA
                     GTTTCCAAAAGGTCGTTGATCAAAGCTCGCCGCGTTGTTTCATCAAGCCTTACGGTCA
                     CCGTAACCAGCAAATCAATATCACTGTGTGGCTTCAGGCCGCCATCCACTGCGGAGCC
                     GTACAAATGTACGGCCAGCAACGTCGGTTCGAGATGGCGCTCGATGACGCCAACTACC
                     TCTGATAGTTGAGTCGATACTTCGGCGATCACCGCTTCCCTCATACTCTTCCTTTTTC
                     AATATTATTGAAGCATTTAT"
                     /note="Geneious type: Editing History Replacement"
     CDS             complement(35..850)
                     /ApEinfo_revcolor="#faac61"
                     /ApEinfo_fwdcolor="#faac61"
                     /label="Kmr"
     misc_feature    35..980
                     /ApEinfo_revcolor="#c7b0e3"
                     /ApEinfo_fwdcolor="#c7b0e3"
                     /label="Km cassette (HincII fragment, pAM1431)"
     misc_feature    407
                     /created_by="isaacnplant"
                     /label="T->C removal of esp3II site"
     misc_feature    complement(1050..>1065)
                     /ApEinfo_revcolor="#b7e6d7"
                     /ApEinfo_fwdcolor="#b7e6d7"
                     /label="NS2"
     ligation        1066..1069
                     /label="Ligation"
     source          complement(<1066..1150)
                     /ApEinfo_revcolor="#b1ff67"
                     /ApEinfo_fwdcolor="#b1ff67"
                     /label="source"
     misc_feature    complement(1066..>1150)
                     /Source="referenceToDocument: urn:local:.:2og-7byb966"
                     /label="IP_103 PCR Product (concatenated sequence 1)"
                     /note="Geneious type: Concatenated sequence"
     misc_feature    complement(1151..1166)
                     /ApEinfo_revcolor="#7ea7d8"
                     /ApEinfo_fwdcolor="#7ea7d8"
                     /label="NotI/PacI"
     misc_feature    complement(1221..1883)
                     /ApEinfo_revcolor="#ff9ccd"
                     /ApEinfo_fwdcolor="#ff9ccd"
                     /label="rep"
     misc_feature    complement(1322..1340)
                     /ApEinfo_revcolor="#ff9ccd"
                     /ApEinfo_fwdcolor="#ff9ccd"
                     /label="pBBR1 seq 4"
     misc_feature    complement(1958..1969)
                     /ApEinfo_revcolor="#ff9ccd"
                     /ApEinfo_fwdcolor="#ff9ccd"
                     /label="-10 and TSS"
     misc_feature    complement(1988..1992)
                     /ApEinfo_revcolor="#ff9ccd"
                     /ApEinfo_fwdcolor="#ff9ccd"
                     /label="-35"
     misc_feature    complement(2019..2076)
                     /ApEinfo_revcolor="#75c6a9"
                     /ApEinfo_fwdcolor="#75c6a9"
                     /label="putative terminator"
     misc_feature    complement(2035..2052)
                     /ApEinfo_revcolor="#ff9ccd"
                     /ApEinfo_fwdcolor="#ff9ccd"
                     /label="pBBR1 seq 3"
     misc_feature    complement(2456..2463)
                     /ApEinfo_revcolor="#7ea7d8"
                     /ApEinfo_fwdcolor="#7ea7d8"
                     /label="PacI"
     primer_bind     complement(2484..2503)
                     /Sequence="ACCAAGTAGTGACCCGCTTC"
                     /Hairpin_Tm="None"
                     /Tm="59.7"
                     /Self_Dimer_Tm="None"
                     /%GC="55.0"
                     /Pair_Dimer_Tm="None"
                     /Product_Size=2503
                     /Extension="CACCACAGCTCTTCGCTT"
                     /modified_by="isaacnplant"
                     /label="IP_P_735"
     ligation        2504..2506
                     /label="Ligation"
     misc_feature    complement(2504..11521)
                     /Source="referenceToDocument: urn:local:.:1qj-7d3mei9"
                     /label="IP_103p519,520 (concatenated sequence 1)"
                     /note="Geneious type: Concatenated sequence"
     promoter        <2514..2531
                     /created_by="isaacnplant"
                     /label="IP_P_520"
     misc_feature    2514..2531
                     /Mismatches=0
                     /Extension="ATAGCGGCTCTTCCAAGTTTAAAC"
                     /created_by="primer3"
                     /annotation_group="56338769371520476681d73-a86d-43e5-b624-
                     1827fe65528c"
                     /%GC="55.6"
                     /Tm="62.1"
                     /Hairpin_Tm="None"
                     /Self_Dimer_Tm="None"
                     /Sequence="ACCATGCATCACGAAGCG"
                     /label="IP_P_520"
                     /note="Geneious type: primer_bind_reverse"
     misc_feature    complement(2546..3502)
                     /ApEinfo_revcolor="#85dae9"
                     /ApEinfo_fwdcolor="#85dae9"
                     /label="Ku_MYCS2_pcc7002 optimized"
     misc_feature    complement(3503..3517)
                     /ApEinfo_revcolor="#ff0087"
                     /ApEinfo_fwdcolor="#ff0087"
                     /label="RBS"
     misc_feature    complement(3524..5812)
                     /ApEinfo_revcolor="#b1ff67"
                     /ApEinfo_fwdcolor="#b1ff67"
                     /label="LigD_MYCS2"
     misc_feature    complement(4720..4722)
                     /ApEinfo_revcolor="#d6b295"
                     /ApEinfo_fwdcolor="#d6b295"
                     /label="BsmBI site"
     misc_feature    complement(4803..4814)
                     /ApEinfo_revcolor="#faac61"
                     /ApEinfo_fwdcolor="#faac61"
                     /label="BsmBI Site"
     primer_bind     complement(5478..5496)
                     /Mismatches=0
                     /created_by="primer3"
                     /annotation_group="7065449038142328d1794cb-5ee3-4a0e-b495-
                     a27b56226fb9"
                     /%GC="63.2"
                     /Tm="65.0"
                     /Hairpin_Tm="56.3"
                     /Self_Dimer_Tm="27.0"
                     /Sequence="GGGTGGCACAACAAGCCTC"
                     /label="IP_P_087"
     primer_bind     complement(5802..5827)
                     /Pair_Dimer_Tm="None"
                     /Product_Size=14426
                     /Mismatches=0
                     /Extension="CACCACAGCTCTTCGATG"
                     /created_by="primer3"
                     /annotation_group="70654518192105959479968-03c9-45ee-a36c-
                     12fbaf97804b"
                     /%GC="34.6"
                     /Tm="62.3"
                     /Hairpin_Tm="None"
                     /Self_Dimer_Tm="5.9"
                     /Sequence="AAGGAGGAAAAAAAAATGGCTAGACA"
                     /label="IP_P_631"
     mismatch        5804
                     /Target_base="A"
                     /Oligo_base="T"
                     /Oligo_name="IP_P_585"
                     /annotation_group="7065449442133720bad49f0-1c36-4621-abb7-
                     ff050f32bdcd"
                     /label="A/T"
     mismatch        5804
                     /Target_base="A"
                     /Oligo_base="T"
                     /Oligo_name="IP_P_685"
                     /annotation_group="706545643286381db7a3287-e9ef-4ebc-bd60-
                     3c73f3cd69bc"
                     /label="A/T"
     primer_bind     complement(5804..5827)
                     /modified_by="isaacnplant"
                     /Mismatch_Positions="===================T===T"
                     /Mismatches=2
                     /Extension="CACCACAGGTCTCGGAGA"
                     /created_by="primer3"
                     /annotation_group="706545643286381db7a3287-e9ef-4ebc-bd60-
                     3c73f3cd69bc"
                     /%GC="29.2"
                     /Tm="58.1"
                     /Hairpin_Tm="None"
                     /Self_Dimer_Tm="None"
                     /Sequence="AAGGAGGAAAAAAAAATGGTTAGT"
                     /label="IP_P_685"
     primer_bind     complement(5804..5826)
                     /Mismatch_Positions="==================T===T"
                     /Mismatches=2
                     /Extension="CACCACACGTCTCG"
                     /created_by="primer3"
                     /annotation_group="7065449442133720bad49f0-1c36-4621-abb7-
                     ff050f32bdcd"
                     /%GC="30.4"
                     /Tm="57.5"
                     /Hairpin_Tm="None"
                     /Self_Dimer_Tm="None"
                     /Sequence="AGGAGGAAAAAAAAATGGTTAGT"
                     /label="IP_P_585"
     mismatch        5808
                     /Target_base="C"
                     /Oligo_base="T"
                     /Oligo_name="IP_P_585"
                     /annotation_group="7065449442133720bad49f0-1c36-4621-abb7-
                     ff050f32bdcd"
                     /label="C/T"
     mismatch        5808
                     /Target_base="C"
                     /Oligo_base="T"
                     /Oligo_name="IP_P_685"
                     /annotation_group="706545643286381db7a3287-e9ef-4ebc-bd60-
                     3c73f3cd69bc"
                     /label="C/T"
     misc_feature    5813..5835
                     /Pair_Dimer_Tm="None"
                     /Product_Size=722
                     /Mismatches=0
                     /Extension="CACCACACGTCTCG"
                     /created_by="primer3"
                     /annotation_group="7065455245876180407a0df-afa1-4067-99c7-
                     4483d9bcf931"
                     /%GC="30.4"
                     /Tm="57.8"
                     /Hairpin_Tm="None"
                     /Self_Dimer_Tm="None"
                     /Sequence="TTTTTTTTCCTCCTTGATTCACT"
                     /label="IP_P_581"
                     /note="Geneious type: primer_bind_reverse"
     misc_feature    5813..5835
                     /modified_by="isaacnplant"
                     /Mismatches=0
                     /Extension="CACCACAGCTCTTCGAT"
                     /created_by="primer3"
                     /annotation_group="7065457267387483c745c0d-d8dc-455a-ae63-
                     42c08220c85c"
                     /%GC="30.4"
                     /Tm="57.8"
                     /Hairpin_Tm="None"
                     /Self_Dimer_Tm="None"
                     /Sequence="TTTTTTTTCCTCCTTGATTCACT"
                     /label="IP_P_732"
                     /note="Geneious type: primer_bind_reverse"
     misc_feature    complement(5813..5827)
                     /ApEinfo_revcolor="#ff0087"
                     /ApEinfo_fwdcolor="#ff0087"
                     /label="RBS"
     misc_feature    5830..5856
                     /Pair_Dimer_Tm="None"
                     /Product_Size=78
                     /Mismatches=0
                     /Extension="CACCACAGCTCTTCGAAT"
                     /created_by="primer3"
                     /annotation_group="70654541908158163525f26-3dca-4a7d-9a8c-
                     11dde25ebddb"
                     /%GC="37.0"
                     /Tm="61.9"
                     /Hairpin_Tm="46.6"
                     /Self_Dimer_Tm="25.2"
                     /Sequence="TTCACTTTTCTCTATCACTGATAGGGA"
                     /label="IP_P_674"
                     /note="Geneious type: primer_bind_reverse"
     misc_feature    5830..5856
                     /modified_by="isaacnplant"
                     /Mismatches=0
                     /Extension="CACCACAGCTCTTCG"
                     /created_by="primer3"
                     /annotation_group="706545775289419cff5a08e-62e0-4b7f-b882-
                     78bb1c00e00d"
                     /%GC="37.0"
                     /Tm="61.9"
                     /Hairpin_Tm="46.6"
                     /Self_Dimer_Tm="25.2"
                     /Sequence="TTCACTTTTCTCTATCACTGATAGGGA"
                     /label="IP_P_737"
                     /note="Geneious type: primer_bind_reverse"
     misc_feature    complement(5830..5907)
                     /ApEinfo_revcolor="#ffef86"
                     /ApEinfo_fwdcolor="#ffef86"
                     /label="tetA promoter element"
     mismatch        5836
                     /Target_base="T"
                     /Oligo_base="G"
                     /Oligo_name="IP_P_495"
                     /annotation_group="950d0b27-2077-45bd-89c6-42a8678a8a5b"
                     /label="T/G"
     misc_feature    5836..5895
                     /Sequence="GCTCTCTATCACTGATAGGGAGAGGTAAAATAACTCTATCAATGATA
                     GAGTGTCAACAAA"
                     /Mismatch_Positions="GC====================A==============
                     ======================="
                     /Mismatches=3
                     /annotation_group="950d0b27-2077-45bd-89c6-42a8678a8a5b"
                     /label="IP_P_495"
                     /note="Geneious type: primer_bind_reverse"
     mismatch        5837
                     /Target_base="T"
                     /Oligo_base="C"
                     /Oligo_name="IP_P_495"
                     /annotation_group="950d0b27-2077-45bd-89c6-42a8678a8a5b"
                     /label="T/C"
     misc_feature    5837..5843
                     /ApEinfo_revcolor="#b1ff67"
                     /ApEinfo_fwdcolor="#b1ff67"
                     /label="-35 Pr1"
     misc_feature    5838..5861
                     /modified_by="isaacnplant"
                     /Mismatches=0
                     /Extension="CACCACAGGTCTCG"
                     /created_by="primer3"
                     /annotation_group="7065455836641065fd3f409-4b7d-4c0d-b264-
                     78226e298021"
                     /%GC="45.8"
                     /Tm="62.4"
                     /Hairpin_Tm="44.3"
                     /Self_Dimer_Tm="25.2"
                     /Sequence="TCTCTATCACTGATAGGGAGTGGT"
                     /label="IP_P_688"
                     /note="Geneious type: primer_bind_reverse"
     misc_feature    complement(5838..5858)
                     /ApEinfo_revcolor="#d6b295"
                     /ApEinfo_fwdcolor="#d6b295"
                     /label="O2"
     misc_feature    5856
                     /ApEinfo_revcolor="#d6b295"
                     /ApEinfo_fwdcolor="#d6b295"
                     /label="tetA tss"
     mismatch        5858
                     /Target_base="T"
                     /Oligo_base="A"
                     /Oligo_name="IP_P_495"
                     /annotation_group="950d0b27-2077-45bd-89c6-42a8678a8a5b"
                     /label="T/A"
     misc_feature    5858..5863
                     /ApEinfo_revcolor="#84b0dc"
                     /ApEinfo_fwdcolor="#84b0dc"
                     /label="-35 Pr2"
     misc_feature    5861..5866
                     /ApEinfo_revcolor="#85dae9"
                     /ApEinfo_fwdcolor="#85dae9"
                     /label="-10 Pr1"
     misc_feature    complement(5862..5867)
                     /ApEinfo_revcolor="#ffef86"
                     /ApEinfo_fwdcolor="#ffef86"
                     /label="-10 Pa"
     misc_feature    complement(5868..5886)
                     /ApEinfo_revcolor="#f8d3a9"
                     /ApEinfo_fwdcolor="#f8d3a9"
                     /label="O1"
     misc_feature    5881..5886
                     /ApEinfo_revcolor="#d59687"
                     /ApEinfo_fwdcolor="#d59687"
                     /label="-10 Pr2"
     primer_bind     complement(5882..5907)
                     /Pair_Dimer_Tm="None"
                     /Product_Size=78
                     /Mismatches=0
                     /Extension="CACCACAGCTCTTCGCAT"
                     /created_by="primer3"
                     /annotation_group="7065453137781907372dd99-c841-4c6c-ad41-
                     583baa36692a"
                     /%GC="26.9"
                     /Tm="58.2"
                     /Hairpin_Tm="32.4"
                     /Self_Dimer_Tm="None"
                     /Sequence="TAATTCCTAATTTTTGTTGACACTCT"
                     /label="IP_P_673"
     misc_feature    complement(5885..5891)
                     /ApEinfo_revcolor="#85dae9"
                     /ApEinfo_fwdcolor="#85dae9"
                     /label="-35 Pa"
     misc_feature    5893
                     /ApEinfo_revcolor="#9eafd2"
                     /ApEinfo_fwdcolor="#9eafd2"
                     /label="tetR TSS"
     gene            5908..6534
                     /ApEinfo_revcolor="#ffef86"
                     /ApEinfo_fwdcolor="#ffef86"
                     /label="tetR"
     primer_bind     complement(5969..5990)
                     /Mismatches=0
                     /created_by="primer3"
                     /annotation_group="706544989377378c8dc584f-5c14-4f13-bbc9-
                     baf30cbd0d67"
                     /%GC="40.9"
                     /Tm="59.9"
                     /Hairpin_Tm="44.0"
                     /Self_Dimer_Tm="None"
                     /Sequence="GTTGTTAAACCTTCGATTCCGA"
                     /label="IP_P_610"
     PCR_primer      6324..6348
                     /ApEinfo_revcolor="#85dae9"
                     /ApEinfo_fwdcolor="#85dae9"
                     /label="GCATTTTACTTTAGGTTGCGTATTG"
     primer_bind     complement(6511..6536)
                     /modified_by="isaacnplant"
                     /Mismatches=0
                     /Extension="GGAACTCGTCTCG"
                     /created_by="primer3"
                     /annotation_group="3013457846677161a8e4028-b40d-45bc-afab-
                     750dbe399b16"
                     /%GC="38.5"
                     /Tm="61.0"
                     /Hairpin_Tm="39.7"
                     /Self_Dimer_Tm="10.3"
                     /Sequence="CCTTAAGACCCACTTTCACATTTAAG"
                     /label="IP_P_433c"
     primer_bind     complement(6515..6534)
                     /Pair_Dimer_Tm="None"
                     /Product_Size=627
                     /Mismatches=0
                     /Extension="CACCACAGGTCTCGCCGC"
                     /created_by="primer3"
                     /annotation_group="706545270555850f3f9db20-0938-49dd-a0e6-
                     bfe38defab2f"
                     /%GC="35.0"
                     /Tm="55.6"
                     /Hairpin_Tm="39.7"
                     /Self_Dimer_Tm="None"
                     /Sequence="TTAAGACCCACTTTCACATT"
                     /label="IP_P_656"
     primer_bind     complement(6515..6534)
                     /Pair_Dimer_Tm="None"
                     /Product_Size=722
                     /Mismatches=0
                     /Extension="CACCACACGTCTCGCAAA"
                     /created_by="primer3"
                     /annotation_group="7065454722975610ef6d758-9bb1-4ba1-8743-
                     b5fbb982b367"
                     /%GC="35.0"
                     /Tm="55.6"
                     /Hairpin_Tm="39.7"
                     /Self_Dimer_Tm="None"
                     /Sequence="TTAAGACCCACTTTCACATT"
                     /label="IP_P_582"
     misc_feature    6516..6537
                     /Mismatches=0
                     /created_by="primer3"
                     /annotation_group="706545035004426f7001567-20f1-4950-bc0d-
                     86e37a69931e"
                     /%GC="40.9"
                     /Tm="60.1"
                     /Hairpin_Tm="35.0"
                     /Self_Dimer_Tm="8.4"
                     /Sequence="ATGTGAAAGTGGGTCTTAAGGA"
                     /label="IP_P_621"
                     /note="Geneious type: primer_bind_reverse"
     misc_feature    6533..6552
                     /modified_by="isaacnplant"
                     /Mismatches=0
                     /Extension="GGAACTCGTCTCG"
                     /created_by="primer3"
                     /annotation_group="301345714391124a17a30a4-9b5a-48b0-acd3-
                     5d7496fd4f4e"
                     /%GC="65.0"
                     /Tm="68.6"
                     /Hairpin_Tm="42.6"
                     /Self_Dimer_Tm="16.0"
                     /Sequence="AAGGAAGCAACGGCCCGGAG"
                     /label="IP_P_432c"
                     /note="Geneious type: primer_bind_reverse"
     source          6535..7013
                     /ApEinfo_revcolor="#b1ff67"
                     /ApEinfo_fwdcolor="#b1ff67"
                     /label="source"
     misc_feature    6535..6550
                     /Pair_Dimer_Tm="None"
                     /Product_Size=14426
                     /Mismatches=0
                     /Extension="CACCACAGCTCTTCGTAA"
                     /created_by="primer3"
                     /annotation_group="706545226262695df3f28c0-d5d1-437d-9e93-
                     2dcce26468f4"
                     /%GC="75.0"
                     /Tm="64.8"
                     /Hairpin_Tm="42.6"
                     /Self_Dimer_Tm="16.0"
                     /Sequence="GGAAGCAACGGCCCGG"
                     /label="IP_P_630"
                     /note="Geneious type: primer_bind_reverse"
     misc_feature    6535..6550
                     /Pair_Dimer_Tm="2.7"
                     /Product_Size=378
                     /Mismatches=0
                     /Extension="CACCACAGCTCTTCG"
                     /created_by="primer3"
                     /annotation_group="706545372414683af90c4ab-c2ba-46e8-9fee-
                     e50aeb615ed1"
                     /%GC="75.0"
                     /Tm="64.8"
                     /Hairpin_Tm="42.6"
                     /Self_Dimer_Tm="16.0"
                     /Sequence="GGAAGCAACGGCCCGG"
                     /label="IP_P_675"
                     /note="Geneious type: primer_bind_reverse"
     terminator      6555..6642
                     /ApEinfo_revcolor="#9eafd2"
                     /ApEinfo_fwdcolor="#9eafd2"
                     /label="rrnBT2 term"
     primer_bind     complement(6606..6628)
                     /Mismatches=0
                     /created_by="primer3"
                     /annotation_group="706544720923970632f3cc7-4bd5-400e-88dd-
                     d065f1386f65"
                     /%GC="56.5"
                     /Tm="68.5"
                     /Hairpin_Tm="76.4"
                     /Self_Dimer_Tm="45.7"
                     /Sequence="AAAAGGCCATCCGTCAGGATGGC"
                     /label="IP_P_303"
     primer_bind     complement(6630..6652)
                     /Pair_Dimer_Tm="None"
                     /Product_Size=11075
                     /Mismatches=0
                     /Extension="CACCACAGCTCTTCG"
                     /created_by="primer3"
                     /annotation_group="706545140879454102b1250-bfae-41d9-b55e-
                     be471cb2ca14"
                     /%GC="47.8"
                     /Tm="63.0"
                     /Hairpin_Tm="45.3"
                     /Self_Dimer_Tm="17.6"
                     /Sequence="GCTAGCAGAGTTTGTAGAAACGC"
                     /label="IP_P_625"
     misc_feature    6642..6676
                     /Mismatch_Positions="===AGT============================="
                     /Mismatches=3
                     /created_by="primer3"
                     /annotation_group="7065447676095607e572ddc-6463-422f-ab85-
                     12caa1a69d70"
                     /%GC="48.6"
                     /Tm="71.4"
                     /Hairpin_Tm="54.3"
                     /Self_Dimer_Tm="23.5"
                     /Sequence="ACTAGTCTAGCTTCTAGAGCACAGCTAACACCACG"
                     /label="IP_P_137"
                     /note="Geneious type: primer_bind_reverse"
     mismatch        6645
                     /Target_base="C"
                     /Oligo_base="A"
                     /Oligo_name="IP_P_137"
                     /annotation_group="7065447676095607e572ddc-6463-422f-ab85-
                     12caa1a69d70"
                     /label="C/A"
     mismatch        6646
                     /Target_base="T"
                     /Oligo_base="G"
                     /Oligo_name="IP_P_137"
                     /annotation_group="7065447676095607e572ddc-6463-422f-ab85-
                     12caa1a69d70"
                     /label="T/G"
     mismatch        6647
                     /Target_base="G"
                     /Oligo_base="T"
                     /Oligo_name="IP_P_137"
                     /annotation_group="7065447676095607e572ddc-6463-422f-ab85-
                     12caa1a69d70"
                     /label="G/T"
     promoter        6653..6812
                     /ApEinfo_revcolor="#d6b295"
                     /ApEinfo_fwdcolor="#d6b295"
                     /label="proC promoter"
     primer_bind     complement(6734..6762)
                     /Mismatches=0
                     /created_by="primer3"
                     /annotation_group="706544850016114db69f8b4-04da-40b9-a2c0-
                     eb2132cabead"
                     /%GC="41.4"
                     /Tm="64.7"
                     /Hairpin_Tm="37.4"
                     /Self_Dimer_Tm="None"
                     /Sequence="TCCCTGAATATATCATACGAGCCTTATGC"
                     /label="IP_P_127"
     misc_feature    6763..6792
                     /Mismatches=0
                     /created_by="primer3"
                     /annotation_group="706544809254841bb56eeea-6a94-447c-8648-
                     8fb4d2bbe61f"
                     /%GC="40.0"
                     /Tm="66.1"
                     /Hairpin_Tm="35.6"
                     /Self_Dimer_Tm="None"
                     /Sequence="GTCCACAACGGTTTCCCTCTACAAATAATT"
                     /label="IP_P_128"
                     /note="Geneious type: primer_bind_reverse"
     primer_bind     complement(6805..6824)
                     /modified_by="isaacnplant"
                     /Mismatches=0
                     /Extension="CACCACAGCTCTTCGCAT"
                     /created_by="primer3"
                     /annotation_group="706545685304514daf9c5c2-736d-4014-9301-
                     bc8cbe7199fc"
                     /%GC="45.0"
                     /Tm="58.2"
                     /Hairpin_Tm="None"
                     /Self_Dimer_Tm="None"
                     /Sequence="TTTTGCCTCCTCCTCTAGTA"
                     /label="IP_P_733"
     misc_feature    6813..6834
                     /Pair_Dimer_Tm="None"
                     /Product_Size=11075
                     /Mismatches=0
                     /Extension="CACCACAGCTCTTCG"
                     /created_by="primer3"
                     /annotation_group="706545078219572f7365396-2499-4438-a4e0-
                     0952ed3ba7af"
                     /%GC="40.9"
                     /Tm="59.1"
                     /Hairpin_Tm="None"
                     /Self_Dimer_Tm="None"
                     /Sequence="GAGGAGGCAAAAATGGATAAGA"
                     /label="IP_P_624"
                     /note="Geneious type: primer_bind_reverse"
     mismatch        6817
                     /Target_base="A"
                     /Oligo_base="G"
                     /Oligo_name="IP_P_277"
                     /annotation_group="5afc7880-802f-4103-96ab-7c5355e7ef12"
                     /label="A/G"
     misc_feature    6817..6856
                     /Sequence="GTGAAAAAATGGATAAGAAATACTCAATAGGCTTAGATAT"
                     /Mismatch_Positions="GT=A=================================
                     ==="
                     /Mismatches=3
                     /annotation_group="5afc7880-802f-4103-96ab-7c5355e7ef12"
                     /label="IP_P_277"
                     /note="Geneious type: primer_bind_reverse"
     mismatch        6818
                     /Target_base="G"
                     /Oligo_base="T"
                     /Oligo_name="IP_P_277"
                     /annotation_group="5afc7880-802f-4103-96ab-7c5355e7ef12"
                     /label="G/T"
     mismatch        6820
                     /Target_base="C"
                     /Oligo_base="A"
                     /Oligo_name="IP_P_277"
                     /annotation_group="5afc7880-802f-4103-96ab-7c5355e7ef12"
                     /label="C/A"
     misc_feature    6821..6860
                     /Sequence="AAAAATGGATAAGAAATACTCAATAGGCTTAGATATCGGC"
                     /Mismatches=0
                     /annotation_group="99a9a514-220c-4c1b-98e3-b8e9fcf2fef5"
                     /label="IP_P_100"
                     /note="Geneious type: primer_bind_reverse"
     CDS             6825..7013
                     /ApEinfo_revcolor="#ff9ccd"
                     /ApEinfo_fwdcolor="#ff9ccd"
                     /label="cas9"
     CDS             7014..10931
                     /ApEinfo_revcolor="#ff9ccd"
                     /ApEinfo_fwdcolor="#ff9ccd"
                     /label="cas9"
     source          7014..11355
                     /ApEinfo_revcolor="#b1ff67"
                     /ApEinfo_fwdcolor="#b1ff67"
                     /label="source"
     misc_feature    10856..10880
                     /label="/ApEinfo_revcolor=#84b0dc
                     /ApEinfo_fwdcolor=#84b0dc"
     promoter        10936..10989
                     /ApEinfo_revcolor="#b4abac"
                     /ApEinfo_fwdcolor="#b4abac"
                     /label="tracrRNA promoter"
     misc_feature    10979
                     /Original_Bases="A"
                     /label="A"
                     /note="Geneious type: Editing History Replacement"
     precursor_RNA   10996..11084
                     /ApEinfo_revcolor="#75c6a9"
                     /ApEinfo_fwdcolor="#75c6a9"
                     /label="tracrRNA precursor"
     terminator      11063..11084
                     /ApEinfo_revcolor="#b4abac"
                     /ApEinfo_fwdcolor="#b4abac"
                     /label="tracrRNA terminator"
     terminator      complement(11115..11156)
                     /ApEinfo_revcolor="#9eafd2"
                     /ApEinfo_fwdcolor="#9eafd2"
                     /label="terminator"
     promoter        11213..11277
                     /ApEinfo_revcolor="#b4abac"
                     /ApEinfo_fwdcolor="#b4abac"
                     /label="J23100 promoter"
     misc_RNA        complement(<11278..>11297)
                     /created_by="isaacnplant"
                     /Color="#33ffff"
                     /modified_by="isaacnplant"
                     /label="IP_P_1015"
     misc_RNA        <11278..11297
                     /created_by="isaacnplant"
                     /Color="#0077ee"
                     /modified_by="isaacnplant"
                     /label="IP_P_1014"
     misc_RNA        11278..11297
                     /created_by="isaacnplant"
                     /label="galk5"
     misc_feature    11280..11297
                     /Original_Bases="GACCGACTGAGGTCTCA"
                     /label="GACCGACTGAGGTCTCA"
                     /note="Geneious type: Editing History Replacement"
     misc_feature    11298..11333
                     /ApEinfo_revcolor="#c6c9d1"
                     /ApEinfo_fwdcolor="#c6c9d1"
                     /label="repeat"
     promoter        complement(11495..11512)
                     /created_by="isaacnplant"
                     /label="IP_P_519"
     primer_bind     complement(11495..11512)
                     /Sequence="GCGGCCGCAACCGCTCTA"
                     /Hairpin_Tm="66.1"
                     /Tm="69.3"
                     /Self_Dimer_Tm="49.5"
                     /%GC="72.2"
                     /Extension="TGTGACTCGTCTC"
                     /modified_by="isaacnplant"
                     /label="IP_P_677"
     primer_bind     complement(11495..11512)
                     /Mismatches=0
                     /Extension="ATAGCGGCTCTTCCTGTTTTTTT"
                     /created_by="primer3"
                     /annotation_group="56338763844333299d33da3-44ef-4162-9476-
                     dd1ffd470ce0"
                     /%GC="72.2"
                     /Tm="69.3"
                     /Hairpin_Tm="66.1"
                     /Self_Dimer_Tm="49.5"
                     /Sequence="GCGGCCGCAACCGCTCTA"
                     /label="IP_P_519"
     misc_feature    11505..11512
                     /Recognition_pattern="GC^GGCCGC"
                     /annotation_group="GCGGCCGC"
                     /label="NotI"
                     /note="Geneious type: restriction site"
     misc_feature    complement(11505..11512)
                     /ApEinfo_revcolor="#7ea7d8"
                     /ApEinfo_fwdcolor="#7ea7d8"
                     /label="NotI"
     ligation        11519..11521
                     /label="Ligation"
     misc_feature    complement(11519..2506)
                     /Source="referenceToDocument: urn:local:.:1r8-7d3mzs7"
                     /label="101knr_backbone (concatenated sequence 2)"
                     /note="Geneious type: Concatenated sequence"
ORIGIN      
        1 ttgctcacat gttctttcct gcgttatccc ctgattagaa aaactcatcg agcatcaaat
       61 gaaactgcaa tttattcata tcaggattat caataccata tttttgaaaa agccgtttct
      121 gtaatgaagg agaaaactca ccgaggcagt tccataggat ggcaagatcc tggtatcggt
      181 ctgcgattcc gactcgtcca acatcaatac aacctattaa tttcccctcg tcaaaaataa
      241 ggttatcaag tgagaaatca ccatgagtga cgactgaatc cggtgagaat ggcaaaagct
      301 tatgcatttc tttccagact tgttcaacag gccagccatt acgctcgtca tcaaaatcac
      361 tcgcatcaac caaaccgtta ttcattcgtg attgcgcctg agcgaggcga aatacgcgat
      421 cgctgttaaa aggacaatta caaacaggaa tcgaatgcaa ccggcgcagg aacactgcca
      481 gcgcatcaac aatattttca cctgaatcag gatattcttc taatacctgg aatgctgttt
      541 tcccggggat cgcagtggtg agtaaccatg catcatcagg agtacggata aaatgcttga
      601 tggtcggaag aggcataaat tccgtcagcc agtttagtct gaccatctca tctgtaacat
      661 cattggcaac gctacctttg ccatgtttca gaaacaactc tggcgcatcg ggcttcccat
      721 acaatcgata gattgtcgca cctgattgcc cgacattatc gcgagcccat ttatacccat
      781 ataaatcagc atccatgttg gaatttaatc gcggcctcga gcaagacgtt tcccgttgaa
      841 tatggctcat aacacccctt gtattactgt ttatgtaagc agacagtttt attgttcatg
      901 atgatatatt tttatcttgt gcaatgtaac atcagagatt ttgagacaca acgtggcttt
      961 cccccccccc cctgcaggtc gatctaagct tgcttctttg ctgacgagtg gcggacgggt
     1021 gagtaatgtc tgggaaactg cctgatggag atccacgcat tttaacaggg ttattgtctc
     1081 atgagcggat acatatttga atgtatttag aaaaataaac aaatagctag ctcactcggt
     1141 cgctacgctc gcggccgctt aattaactac agccgatagt ctggaacagc gcacttacgg
     1201 gttgctgcgc aacccaagtg ctaccggcgc ggcagcgtga cccgtgtcgg cggctccaac
     1261 ggctcgccat cgtccagaaa acacggctca tcgggcatcg gcaggcgctg ctgcccgcgc
     1321 cgttcccatt cctccgtttc ggtcaaggct ggcaggtctg gttccatgcc cggaatgccg
     1381 ggctggctgg gcggctcctc gccggggccg gtcggtagtt gctgctcgcc cggatacagg
     1441 gtcgggatgc ggcgcaggtc gccatgcccc aacagcgatt cgtcctggtc gtcgtgatca
     1501 accaccacgg cggcactgaa caccgacagg cgcaactggt cgcggggctg gccccacgcc
     1561 acgcggtcat tgaccacgta ggccgacacg gtgccggggc cgttgagctt cacgacggag
     1621 atccagcgct cggccaccaa gtccttgact gcgtattgga ccgtccgcaa agaacgtccg
     1681 atgagcttgg aaagtgtctt ctggctgacc accacggcgt tctggtggcc catctgcgcc
     1741 acgaggtgat gcagcagcat tgccgccgtg ggtttcctcg caataagccc ggcccacgcc
     1801 tcatgcgctt tgcgttccgt ttgcacccag tgaccgggct tgttcttggc ttgaatgccg
     1861 atttctctgg actgcgtggc catgcttatc tccatgcggt agggtgccgc acggttgcgg
     1921 caccatgcgc aatcagctgc aacttttcgg cagcgcgaca acaattatgc gttgcgtaaa
     1981 agtggcagtc aattacagat tttctttaac ctacgcaatg agctattgcg gggggtgccg
     2041 caatgagctg ttgcgtaccc ccctttttta agttgttgat ttttaagtct ttcgcatttc
     2101 gccctatatc tagttctttg gtgcccaaag aagggcaccc ctgcggggtt cccccacgcc
     2161 ttcggcgcgg ctccccctcc ggcaaaaagt ggcccctccg gggcttgttg atcgactgcg
     2221 cggccttcgg ccttgcccaa ggtggcgctg cccccttgga acccccgcac tcgccgccgt
     2281 gaggctcggg gggcaggcgg gcgggcttcg ccttcgactg cccccactcg cataggcttg
     2341 ggtcgttcca ggcgcgtcaa ggccaagccg ctgcgcggtc gctgcgcgag ccttgacccg
     2401 ccttccactt ggtgtccaac cggcaagcga agcgcgcagg ccgcaggccg gaggcttaat
     2461 taagtttaaa caccatgcat cacgaagcgg gtcactactt ggtaagttta aacaccatgc
     2521 atcacgaagc gggtcactac ttggttcacg atttcttcgc agcagccttt ttagcgggcg
     2581 ctttctttgc ggtagacttc ttagccgctg ctttcttcgc cggtgccttt ttggctggtt
     2641 tactgtccga tttgctttcc ttagaatcag actcactgtc ggaatcatcc ttcgaatcac
     2701 ttttacctcc cttccgtgct ttgacggagg cttccaactt tgccagcaag tcggacacgt
     2761 cttccgttcc ttcgtctaac tcagctggtt gctcctcaac gctaaaagcc tctcctccct
     2821 cgagttttgc ttgtaccagc tcccgtaact gttcttggta gtcgtcatgg tacagatcgg
     2881 gtttgaaatc atcggtcatc gattcgacga cttggcctgc catctttaac tcagcaggct
     2941 tgatctgcac ttctttatcc aggattggga agtcggggtc ccgaatttcg tctggccaca
     3001 gcagtgtgtg aatcatcatg acatcccgct tgctgaagtc ttttacccgc agggctgcga
     3061 gccggctttt gttccgcagg gaaaagtgaa caatcgcaat ccgatctgtc tctgccaagg
     3121 ttttcgcgag gagaacataa gatttcgagg acttggaatc cggttccagg aagtacgact
     3181 tatcgtacat taaaggatcg agttgttctg ctggaataaa ttcaacaact tcgatctcgc
     3241 gactacgctc ctccgggagc gtcgcgatgt cctcatcggt gatgactacc atttgtccat
     3301 cgtccgattc gaaggcttta ttgatgtcac gatattcgac cacctctccg caaacttcgc
     3361 acacccgttt ataccggatc cgtccattat ccttcgcatg tacttgatgg aatttaatgt
     3421 catggtcttc ggttgcggaa taaaccttga ccggaacgtt tacgagtccg aatgcaatgc
     3481 tccctttcca gatactgcgc attttttttt cctccttgtg tgattattcc cagacgactt
     3541 catcgggggt cttatcaggg cgcaagccgc gccaactggg ctggcgcaag cggccatcac
     3601 tggtgcgttc gctatagcgg acttcgccga ccaattccgg gcggacaaag gtgacgccgc
     3661 gggcatcaac cttgggcagg ggggcgttaa acgggctttc atcggtatgc agcggtttca
     3721 gcatatcttt cagcttgctc aattcctttt cggtaaagcc ggtgccaacg cggcccacaa
     3781 actgcaagcc ttcggggcct gggataccca agaccaaggc accgatacca ctgctgcgcc
     3841 ccccttcgcc ctggcgccac ccaccgatca caacttcttg agtattccag atcttatcct
     3901 tgatccagct gctgctgcgg cgaccgggct gatacgtgga atcccatttt ttggcgacga
     3961 caccttcaaa gcgcttcttc cgaacatgtt ccatggcttc tgggccatcg cccggcagtt
     4021 gatccggaac gatcaggcct ccgccatcgg ccagcgcttc caagattttt cgtcgatctg
     4081 aatacttggc ccgcagcagt gagcggccat ccagccacag gatatcaaac gcccaaaatt
     4141 ccacccgcgt actccgcgcg cgattctgca tctgcccaaa gctcggcaca ccggattcat
     4201 ccagcgcaac cgcctcgcca tcgaggacca catggtgctc agcgagatcg gcagcgagag
     4261 ccttgaactg aggatattcc cccgtgactt cgcggccggt ccgcgagcgg atctggagtt
     4321 gcccatgatc agcatcaata atgactcggt acccatccca tttaccctcg aacgcccatt
     4381 gtttagcttt gtatttggcc acggaaccct cagtggcgag catcggggcg aaatcttccg
     4441 gccgagcgtt cttttggtcc ttcatgcggt gcgccagcca atttttaccc ttagtttgaa
     4501 tgagagcgta acgaccgtcc accttctcgc catgcaaggt cacaatgatt tcgccgtgcg
     4561 agtcatctgg gttatccagt tcttccggca cccggaattt ctcagtttcg taagaaccac
     4621 tgtcccaaat aaccatgtct ccggcgccat actcgccttt ggggatcgag ccatgaaatg
     4681 ctaaatactc gatggggtga tcttcggtgt gcaccgcgag tcggttttcg gcagtggttt
     4741 cgggcaggtt cttagggacc gcgaaagaca cgagcacacc gtcgcgttcc aggcggagat
     4801 cgtagtggag tcgacgtgca tggtgttctt gaatgacgaa tttgtcgtta tttccggttt
     4861 tagggatctc cttaggaacg ggctctgggg tcttggaagc gtcacgcata gaacggtaag
     4921 tagtcagttt gtccgcaata ggtgcgtccg catcaagcgg ggccaagagg tcaccatact
     4981 catctaaccg gtccaaaacc tcgtcaaagc gcagatgacg aagttcgggg tctgcaattt
     5041 catcccaggt tcggggagct gccaccgtcg ggtggtcgcg gcctcgaagg gagtaaggcg
     5101 caatcgtcgt cttcgctgca ttgttctgac tccagtcgag gaacaccttt ccggcacgca
     5161 gtgatttcgt catggttgca gtaaccagtt ttggcattgc ctgttctaac tgttgagcaa
     5221 cccgccgtgc cagcaccgag gcgccgcggc tgctgatcgg ctcagccaac ggtacgtata
     5281 ggtggagccc tttcgagccc gacgttagcg ggtatgtttc taaatcgaga tcggtcataa
     5341 gcgcgcggac ttcgtgagct atctcgcata gttgcgtcat cgttaccccc tcacctggat
     5401 ctaggtcgaa cacaatccgg gtagctggtc cctgatcgcc atcctcgaag cgccattgcg
     5461 gtacatgtac ctcaagcgag gcttgttgtg ccacccaggc taacccctcc ctcgtattga
     5521 taatggggta cgttgttgtg ccagatttat gtgtaatact cccccgttcc aaccaacttg
     5581 gtgccgatga agccagttgt ttctcaaaga acgcctcctc cgcgactcca tttggccaac
     5641 gttttcgtgt aacgggacgt ccggcaatat gaggcaccat cacctgcgca atgctcaaat
     5701 agtaatcaaa aacctcggcc ttagtcgttc ctgtagcagg atataggact ttgtcggggt
     5761 tggttagtcg gacgcgctcg tatcgctcca taccccaggg gtgtctagcc attttttttt
     5821 cctccttgat tcacttttct ctatcactga tagggagtgg taaaataact ctatcaatga
     5881 tagagtgtca acaaaaatta ggaattaatg atgtctagat tagataaaag taaagtgatt
     5941 aacagcgcat tagagctgct taatgaggtc ggaatcgaag gtttaacaac ccgtaaactc
     6001 gcccagaagc taggtgtaga gcagcctaca ttgtattggc atgtaaaaaa taagcgggct
     6061 ttgctcgacg ccttagccat tgagatgtta gataggcacc atactcactt ttgcccttta
     6121 gaaggggaaa gctggcaaga ttttttacgt aataacgcta aaagttttag atgtgcttta
     6181 ctaagtcatc gcgatggagc aaaagtacat ttaggtacac ggcctacaga aaaacagtat
     6241 gaaactctcg aaaatcaatt agccttttta tgccaacaag gtttttcact agagaatgca
     6301 ttatatgcac tcagcgctgt ggggcatttt actttaggtt gcgtattgga agatcaagag
     6361 catcaagtcg ctaaagaaga aagggaaaca cctactactg atagtatgcc gccattatta
     6421 cgacaagcta tcgaattatt tgatcaccaa ggtgcagagc cagccttctt attcggcctt
     6481 gaattgatca tatgcggatt agaaaaacaa cttaaatgtg aaagtgggtc ttaaggaagc
     6541 aacggcccgg agggtggcgg gcaggacgcc cgccataaac tgccaggcat caaattaagc
     6601 agaaggccat cctgacggat ggcctttttg cgtttctaca aactctgcta gcttctagag
     6661 cacagctaac accacgtcgt ccctatctgc tgccctaggt ctatgagtgg ttgctggata
     6721 actttacggg catgcataag gctcgtatga tatattcagg gagtccacaa cggtttccct
     6781 ctacaaataa ttttgtttaa cttttactag aggaggaggc aaaaatggat aagaaatact
     6841 caataggctt agatatcggc acaaatagcg tcggatgggc ggtgatcact gatgaatata
     6901 aggttccgtc taaaaagttc aaggttctgg gaaatacaga ccgccacagt atcaaaaaaa
     6961 atcttatagg ggctctttta tttgacagtg gagagacagc ggaagcgact cgactcaaac
     7021 ggacagctcg tagaaggtat acacgtcgga agaatcgtat ttgttatcta caggagattt
     7081 tttcaaatga gatggcgaaa gtagatgata gtttctttca tcgacttgaa gagtcttttt
     7141 tggtggaaga agacaagaag catgaacgtc atcctatttt tggaaatata gtagatgaag
     7201 ttgcttatca tgagaaatat ccaactatct atcatctgcg aaaaaaattg gtagattcta
     7261 ctgataaagc ggatttgcgc ttaatctatt tggccttagc gcatatgatt aagtttcgtg
     7321 gtcatttttt gattgaggga gatttaaatc ctgataatag tgatgtggac aaactattta
     7381 tccagttggt acaaacctac aatcaattat ttgaagaaaa ccctattaac gcaagtggag
     7441 tagatgctaa agcgattctt tctgcacgat tgagtaaatc aagacgatta gaaaatctca
     7501 ttgctcagct ccccggtgag aagaaaaatg gcttatttgg gaatctcatt gctttgtcat
     7561 tgggtttgac ccctaatttt aaatcaaatt ttgatttggc agaagatgct aaattacagc
     7621 tttcaaaaga tacttacgat gatgatttag ataatttatt ggcgcaaatt ggagatcaat
     7681 atgctgattt gtttttggca gctaagaatt tatcagatgc tattttactt tcagatatcc
     7741 taagagtaaa tactgaaata actaaggctc ccctatcagc ttcaatgatt aaacgctacg
     7801 atgaacatca tcaagacttg actcttttaa aagctttagt tcgacaacaa cttccagaaa
     7861 agtataaaga aatctttttt gatcaatcaa aaaacggata tgcaggttat attgatgggg
     7921 gagctagcca agaagaattt tataaattta tcaaaccaat tttagaaaaa atggatggta
     7981 ctgaggaatt attggtgaaa ctaaatcgtg aagatttgct gcgcaagcaa cggacctttg
     8041 acaacggctc tattccccat caaattcact tgggtgagct gcatgctatt ttgagaagac
     8101 aagaagactt ttatccattt ttaaaagaca atcgtgagaa gattgaaaaa atcttgactt
     8161 ttcgaattcc ttattatgtt ggtccattgg cgcgtggcaa tagtcgtttt gcatggatga
     8221 ctcggaagtc tgaagaaaca attaccccat ggaattttga agaagttgtc gataaaggtg
     8281 cttcagctca atcatttatt gaacgcatga caaactttga taaaaatctt ccaaatgaaa
     8341 aagtactacc aaaacatagt ttgctttatg agtattttac ggtttataac gaattgacaa
     8401 aggtcaaata tgttactgaa ggaatgcgaa aaccagcatt tctttcaggt gaacagaaga
     8461 aagccattgt tgatttactc ttcaaaacaa atcgaaaagt aaccgttaag caattaaaag
     8521 aagattattt caaaaaaata gaatgttttg atagtgttga aatttcagga gttgaagata
     8581 gatttaatgc ttcattaggt acctaccatg atttgctaaa aattattaaa gataaagatt
     8641 ttttggataa tgaagaaaat gaagatatct tagaggatat tgttttaaca ttgaccttat
     8701 ttgaagatag ggagatgatt gaggaaagac ttaaaacata tgctcacctc tttgatgata
     8761 aggtgatgaa acagcttaaa cgtcgccgtt atactggttg gggacgtttg tctcgaaaat
     8821 tgattaatgg tattagggat aagcaatctg gcaaaacaat attagatttt ttgaaatcag
     8881 atggttttgc caatcgcaat tttatgcagc tgatccatga tgatagtttg acatttaaag
     8941 aagacattca aaaagcacaa gtgtctggac aaggcgatag tttacatgaa catattgcaa
     9001 atttagctgg tagccctgct attaaaaaag gtattttaca gactgtaaaa gttgttgatg
     9061 aattggtcaa agtaatgggg cggcataagc cagaaaatat cgttattgaa atggcacgtg
     9121 aaaatcagac aactcaaaag ggccagaaaa attcgcgaga gcgtatgaaa cgaatcgaag
     9181 aaggtatcaa agaattagga agtcagattc ttaaagagca tcctgttgaa aatactcaat
     9241 tgcaaaatga aaagctctat ctctattatc tccaaaatgg aagagacatg tatgtggacc
     9301 aagaattaga tattaatcgt ttaagtgatt atgatgtcga tcacattgtt ccacaaagtt
     9361 tccttaaaga cgattcaata gacaataagg tcttaacgcg ttctgataaa aatcgtggta
     9421 aatcggataa cgttccaagt gaagaagtag tcaaaaagat gaaaaactat tggagacaac
     9481 ttctaaacgc caagttaatc actcaacgta agtttgataa tttaacgaaa gctgaacgtg
     9541 gaggtttgag tgaacttgat aaagctggtt ttatcaaacg ccaattggtt gaaactcgcc
     9601 aaatcactaa gcatgtggca caaattttgg atagtcgcat gaatactaaa tacgatgaaa
     9661 atgataaact tattcgagag gttaaagtga ttaccttaaa atctaaatta gtttctgact
     9721 tccgaaaaga tttccaattc tataaagtac gtgagattaa caattaccat catgcccatg
     9781 atgcgtatct aaatgccgtc gttggaactg ctttgattaa gaaatatcca aaacttgaat
     9841 cggagtttgt ctatggtgat tataaagttt atgatgttcg taaaatgatt gctaagtctg
     9901 agcaagaaat aggcaaagca accgcaaaat atttctttta ctctaatatc atgaacttct
     9961 tcaaaacaga aattacactt gcaaatggag agattcgcaa acgccctcta atcgaaacta
    10021 atggggaaac tggagaaatt gtctgggata aagggcgaga ttttgccaca gtgcgcaaag
    10081 tattgtccat gccccaagtc aatattgtca agaaaacaga agtacagaca ggcggattct
    10141 ccaaggagtc aattttacca aaaagaaatt cggacaagct tattgctcgt aaaaaagact
    10201 gggatccaaa aaaatatggt ggttttgata gtccaacggt agcttattca gtcctagtgg
    10261 ttgctaaggt ggaaaaaggg aaatcgaaga agttaaaatc cgttaaagag ttactaggga
    10321 tcacaattat ggaaagaagt tcctttgaaa aaaatccgat tgacttttta gaagctaaag
    10381 gatataagga agttaaaaaa gacttaatca ttaaactacc taaatatagt ctttttgagt
    10441 tagaaaacgg tcgtaaacgg atgctggcta gtgccggaga attacaaaaa ggaaatgagc
    10501 tggctctgcc aagcaaatat gtgaattttt tatatttagc tagtcattat gaaaagttga
    10561 agggtagtcc agaagataac gaacaaaaac aattgtttgt ggagcagcat aagcattatt
    10621 tagatgagat tattgagcaa atcagtgaat tttctaagcg tgttatttta gcagatgcca
    10681 atttagataa agttcttagt gcatataaca aacatagaga caaaccaata cgtgaacaag
    10741 cagaaaatat tattcattta tttacgttga cgaatcttgg agctcccgct gcttttaaat
    10801 attttgatac aacaattgat cgtaaacgat atacgtctac aaaagaagtt ttagatgcca
    10861 ctcttatcca tcaatccatc actggtcttt atgaaacacg cattgatttg agtcagctag
    10921 gaggtgactg accggctgat aaatttcttt gaatttctcc ttgattattt gttataaatg
    10981 ttataaaata atcttgttgg aaccattcaa aacagcatag caagttaaaa taaggctagt
    11041 ccgttatcaa cttgaaaaag tggcaccgag tcggtgcttt ttttgatact tctattctac
    11101 tctgactgca aaccaaaaaa acaagcgctt tcaaaacgct tgttttatca tttttaggga
    11161 aattaatctc ttaatccttt tatcattcta catttaggcg ctgccatctt gggacaatga
    11221 aaacgttagt catggcgcgc cttgacggct agctcagtcc taggtacagt gctagctgat
    11281 cagctaattt ccgcgctgtt ttagagctat gctgttttga atggtcccaa aacctgcaga
    11341 caagcccggc cggcctaagg cgatgccccc tcgacctcga tcagggaggc gttcaggacg
    11401 actcacaaag aaagccgggc aatgcccggc tttttccacg cctcctgggc tgacttcagg
    11461 tgctacattt gaagagataa attgcactga aatctagagc ggttgcggcc gcaaaaaaac
    11521 a
//
