# Supplementary material for: Heterologous Cas9 and non-homologous end joining as a Potentially Organism-Agnostic Knockout (POAK) system in bacteria
Source: bioRxiv preprint, doi:10.1101/601971, version 2 (2021-10-06)
Supplement: Plasmid Sequences [file 601971_file03.zip › SuppFileA1/IP_37.gb]

LOCUS       IP_37                   6376 bp ds-DNA     circular     17-OCT-2016
DEFINITION  .
ACCESSION   urn.local...b2-9z026oe
KEYWORDS    .
SOURCE      
  ORGANISM  .
FEATURES             Location/Qualifiers
     CDS             114..902
                     /ApEinfo_revcolor="#85dae9"
                     /ApEinfo_fwdcolor="#85dae9"
                     /label="aadA"
     source          981..1356
                     /ApEinfo_revcolor="#b1ff67"
                     /ApEinfo_fwdcolor="#b1ff67"
     terminator      1087..1174
                     /ApEinfo_revcolor="#9eafd2"
                     /ApEinfo_fwdcolor="#9eafd2"
                     /label="rrnBT2 term"
     promoter        1185..1344
                     /ApEinfo_revcolor="#d6b295"
                     /ApEinfo_fwdcolor="#d6b295"
                     /label="proC promoter"
     CDS             1357..5259
                     /ApEinfo_revcolor="#c6c9d1"
                     /ApEinfo_fwdcolor="#c6c9d1"
                     /label="Cpf1"
     source          1357..5350
                     /ApEinfo_revcolor="#85dae9"
                     /ApEinfo_fwdcolor="#85dae9"
     misc_feature    5260..5294
                     /ApEinfo_revcolor="#b1ff67"
                     /ApEinfo_fwdcolor="#b1ff67"
                     /label="J23119"
     misc_feature    5315..5350
                     /ApEinfo_revcolor="#84b0dc"
                     /ApEinfo_fwdcolor="#84b0dc"
                     /label="Repeat"
     misc_feature    5351..5372
                     /ApEinfo_revcolor="#f8d3a9"
                     /ApEinfo_fwdcolor="#f8d3a9"
                     /label="spacer targeting Galk1"
     misc_feature    5373..5408
                     /ApEinfo_revcolor="#84b0dc"
                     /ApEinfo_fwdcolor="#84b0dc"
                     /label="Repeat"
     misc_feature    5409..5430
                     /ApEinfo_revcolor="#85dae9"
                     /ApEinfo_fwdcolor="#85dae9"
                     /label="spacer targeting GalK 2"
     source          5431..980
                     /ApEinfo_revcolor="#b1ff67"
                     /ApEinfo_fwdcolor="#b1ff67"
     rep_origin      5612..6350
                     /ApEinfo_revcolor="#9eafd2"
                     /ApEinfo_fwdcolor="#9eafd2"
                     /label="cloD13 (CDF)"
     misc_feature    complement(5652..5655)
                     /ApEinfo_revcolor="#ff9ccd"
                     /ApEinfo_fwdcolor="#ff9ccd"
                     /label="Overlap1"
     misc_feature    5680..5698
                     /label="/ApEinfo_revcolor=#75c6a9
                     /ApEinfo_fwdcolor=#75c6a9"
ORIGIN      
        1 agcgaccgag tgagctagct atttgtttat ttttctaaat acattcaaat atgtatccgc
       61 tcatgagaca ataaccctga taaatgcttc aataatattg aaaaaggaag agtatgaggg
      121 aagcggtgat cgccgaagta tcgactcaac tatcagaggt agttggcgtc atcgagcgcc
      181 atctcgaacc gacgttgctg gccgtacatt tgtacggctc cgcagtggat ggcggcctga
      241 agccacacag tgatattgat ttgctggtta cggtgaccgt aaggcttgat gaaacaacgc
      301 ggcgagcttt gatcaacgac cttttggaaa cttcggcttc ccctggagag agcgagattc
      361 tccgcgctgt agaagtcacc attgttgtgc acgacgacat cattccgtgg cgttatccag
      421 ctaagcgcga actgcaattt ggagaatggc agcgcaatga cattcttgca ggtatcttcg
      481 agccagccac gatcgacatt gatctggcta tcttgctgac aaaagcaaga gaacatagcg
      541 ttgccttggt aggtccagcg gcggaggaac tctttgatcc ggttcctgaa caggatctat
      601 ttgaggcgct aaatgaaacc ttaacgctat ggaactcgcc gcccgactgg gctggcgatg
      661 agcgaaatgt agtgcttacg ttgtcccgca tttggtacag cgcagtaacc ggcaaaatcg
      721 cgccgaagga tgtcgctgcc gactgggcaa tggagcgcct gccggcccag tatcagcccg
      781 tcatacttga agctagacag gcttatcttg gacaagaaga agatcgcttg gcctcgcgcg
      841 cagatcagtt ggaagaattt gtccactacg tgaaaggcga gatcaccaag gtagtcggca
      901 aataatgtct aacaattcgt tcaagccgag gggccgcaag atccggccac gatgacccgg
      961 tcgtcggttc agggcagggt accaggcacg cctaaccgtc agtgagattg gatgagtgaa
     1021 cgatattgat cgagaagagc cctgcgcagc cgctgccgtg cctgcaggaa gcaacggccc
     1081 ggagggtggc gggcaggacg cccgccataa actgccaggc atcaaattaa gcagaaggcc
     1141 atcctgacgg atggcctttt tgcgtttcta caaactctgc tagcttctag agcacagcta
     1201 acaccacgtc gtccctatct gctgccctag gtctatgagt ggttgctgga taactttacg
     1261 ggcatgcata aggctcgtat gatatattca gggagtccac aacggtttcc ctctacaaat
     1321 aattttgttt aacttttact agaggaggag gcaaaaatgt caatttatca agaatttgtt
     1381 aataaatata gtttaagtaa aactctaaga tttgagttaa tcccacaggg taaaacactt
     1441 gaaaacataa aagcaagagg tttgatttta gatgatgaga aaagagctaa agactacaaa
     1501 aaggctaaac aaataattga taaatatcat cagtttttta tagaggagat attaagttcg
     1561 gtttgtatta gcgaagattt attacaaaac tattctgatg tttattttaa acttaaaaag
     1621 agtgatgatg ataatctaca aaaagatttt aaaagtgcaa aagatacgat aaagaaacaa
     1681 atatctgaat atataaagga ctcagagaaa tttaagaatt tgtttaatca aaaccttatc
     1741 gatgctaaaa aagggcaaga gtcagattta attctatggc taaagcaatc taaggataat
     1801 ggtatagaac tatttaaagc caatagtgat atcacagata tagatgaggc gttagaaata
     1861 atcaaatctt ttaaaggttg gacaacttat tttaagggtt ttcatgaaaa tagaaaaaat
     1921 gtttatagta gcaatgatat tcctacatct attatttata ggatagtaga tgataatttg
     1981 cctaaatttc tagaaaataa agctaagtat gagagtttaa aagacaaagc tccagaagct
     2041 ataaactatg aacaaattaa aaaagatttg gcagaagagc taacctttga tattgactac
     2101 aaaacatctg aagttaatca aagagttttt tcacttgatg aagtttttga gatagcaaac
     2161 tttaataatt atctaaatca aagtggtatt actaaattta atactattat tggtggtaaa
     2221 tttgtaaatg gtgaaaatac aaagagaaaa ggtataaatg aatatataaa tctatactca
     2281 cagcaaataa atgataaaac actcaaaaaa tataaaatga gtgttttatt taagcaaatt
     2341 ttaagtgata cagaatctaa atcttttgta attgataagt tagaagatga tagtgatgta
     2401 gttacaacga tgcaaagttt ttatgagcaa atagcagctt ttaaaacagt agaagaaaaa
     2461 tctattaaag aaacactatc tttattattt gatgatttaa aagctcaaaa acttgatttg
     2521 agtaaaattt attttaaaaa tgataaatct cttactgatc tatcacaaca agtttttgat
     2581 gattatagtg ttattggtac agcggtacta gaatatataa ctcaacaaat agcacctaaa
     2641 aatcttgata accctagtaa gaaagagcaa gaattaatag ccaaaaaaac tgaaaaagca
     2701 aaatacttat ctctagaaac tataaagctt gccttagaag aatttaataa gcatagagat
     2761 atagataaac agtgtaggtt tgaagaaata cttgcaaact ttgcggctat tccgatgata
     2821 tttgatgaaa tagctcaaaa caaagacaat ttggcacaga tatctatcaa atatcaaaat
     2881 caaggtaaaa aagacctact tcaagctagt gcggaagatg atgttaaagc tatcaaggat
     2941 cttttagatc aaactaataa tctcttacat aaactaaaaa tatttcatat tagtcagtca
     3001 gaagataagg caaatatttt agacaaggat gagcattttt atctagtatt tgaggagtgc
     3061 tactttgagc tagcgaatat agtgcctctt tataacaaaa ttagaaacta tataactcaa
     3121 aagccatata gtgatgagaa atttaagctc aattttgaga actcgacttt ggctaatggt
     3181 tgggataaaa ataaagagcc tgacaatacg gcaattttat ttatcaaaga tgataaatat
     3241 tatctgggtg tgatgaataa gaaaaataac aaaatatttg atgataaagc tatcaaagaa
     3301 aataaaggcg agggttataa aaaaattgtt tataaacttt tacctggcgc aaataaaatg
     3361 ttacctaagg ttttcttttc tgctaaatct ataaaatttt ataatcctag tgaagatata
     3421 cttagaataa gaaatcattc cacacataca aaaaatggta gtcctcaaaa aggatatgaa
     3481 aaatttgagt ttaatattga agattgccga aaatttatag atttttataa acagtctata
     3541 agtaagcatc cggagtggaa agattttgga tttagatttt ctgatactca aagatataat
     3601 tctatagatg aattttatag agaagttgaa aatcaaggct acaaactaac ttttgaaaat
     3661 atatcagaga gctatattga tagcgtagtt aatcagggta aattgtacct attccaaatc
     3721 tataataaag atttttcagc ttatagcaaa gggcgaccaa atctacatac tttatattgg
     3781 aaagcgctgt ttgatgagag aaatcttcaa gatgtggttt ataagctaaa tggtgaggca
     3841 gagctttttt atcgtaaaca atcaatacct aaaaaaatca ctcacccagc taaagaggca
     3901 atagctaata aaaacaaaga taatcctaaa aaagagagtg tttttgaata tgatttaatc
     3961 aaagataaac gctttactga agataagttt ttctttcact gtcctattac aatcaatttt
     4021 aaatctagtg gagctaataa gtttaatgat gaaatcaatt tattgctaaa agaaaaagca
     4081 aatgatgttc atatattaag tatagataga ggtgaaagac atttagctta ctatactttg
     4141 gtagatggta aaggcaatat catcaaacaa gatactttca acatcattgg taatgataga
     4201 atgaaaacaa actaccatga taagcttgct gcaatagaga aagataggga ttcagctagg
     4261 aaagactgga aaaagataaa taacatcaaa gagatgaaag agggctatct atctcaggta
     4321 gttcatgaaa tagctaagct agttatagag tataatgcta ttgtggtttt tgaggattta
     4381 aattttggat ttaaaagagg gcgtttcaag gtagagaagc aggtctatca aaagttagaa
     4441 aaaatgctaa ttgagaaact aaactatcta gttttcaaag ataatgagtt tgataaaact
     4501 gggggagtgc ttagagctta tcagctaaca gcaccttttg agacttttaa aaagatgggt
     4561 aaacaaacag gtattatcta ctatgtacca gctggtttta cttcaaaaat ttgtcctgta
     4621 actggttttg taaatcagtt atatcctaag tatgaaagtg tcagcaaatc tcaagagttc
     4681 tttagtaagt ttgacaagat ttgttataac cttgataagg gctattttga gtttagtttt
     4741 gattataaaa actttggtga caaggctgcc aaaggcaagt ggactatagc tagctttggg
     4801 agtagattga ttaactttag aaattcagat aaaaatcata attgggatac tcgagaagtt
     4861 tatccaacta aagagttgga gaaattgcta aaagattatt ctatcgaata tgggcatggc
     4921 gaatgtatca aagcagctat ttgcggtgag agcgacaaaa agttttttgc taagctaact
     4981 agtgtcctaa atactatctt acaaatgcgt aactcaaaaa caggtactga gttagattat
     5041 ctaatttcac cagtagcaga tgtaaatggc aatttctttg attcgcgaca ggcgccaaaa
     5101 aatatgcctc aagatgctga tgccaatggt gcttatcata ttgggctaaa aggtctgatg
     5161 ctactaggta ggatcaaaaa taatcaagag ggcaaaaaac tcaatttggt tatcaaaaat
     5221 gaagagtatt ttgagttcgt gcagaatagg aataactaat tgacagctag ctcagtccta
     5281 ggtataatgc tagcgctgat ttaggcaaaa acgggtctaa gaactttaaa taatttctac
     5341 tgttgtagat ccaacgcatt tggctaccct gcgtctaaga actttaaata atttctactg
     5401 ttgtagatta aaccatcaca aggagcagga ctgcagacaa gcccggccgg cctaaggcga
     5461 tgccccctcg acctcgatca gggaggcgtt caggacgact cacaaagaaa gccgggcaat
     5521 gcccggcttt ttccacgcct cctgggctga cttcaggtgc tacatttgaa gagataaatt
     5581 gcactgaaat ctagagcggt tcagtagaaa agatcaaagg atcttcttga gatccttttt
     5641 ttctgcgcgt aatcttttgc cctgtaaacg aaaaaaccac ctggggaggt ggtttgatcg
     5701 aaggttaagt cagttgggga actgcttaac cgtggtaact ggctttcgca gagcacagca
     5761 accaaatctg tccttccagt gtagccggac tttggcgcac acttcaagag caaccgcgtg
     5821 tttagctaaa caaatcctct gcgaactccc agttaccaat ggctgctgcc agtggcgttt
     5881 taccgtgctt ttccgggttg gactcaagtg aacagttacc ggataaggcg cagcagtcgg
     5941 gctgaacggg gagttcttgc ttacagccca gcttggagcg aacgacctac accgagccga
     6001 gataccagtg tgtgagctat gagaaagcgc cacacttccc gtaagggaga aaggcggaac
     6061 aggtatccgg taaacggcag ggtcggaaca ggagagcgca agagggagcg acccgccgga
     6121 aacggtgggg atctttaagt cctgtcgggt ttcgcccgta ctgtcagatt catggttgag
     6181 cctcacggct cccacagatg caccggaaaa gcgtctgttt atgtgaactc tggcaggagg
     6241 gcggagccta tggaaaaacg ccaccggcgc ggccctgctg ttttgcctca catgttagtc
     6301 ccctgcttat ccacggaatc tgtgggtaac tttgtatgtg tccgcagcgc ccgccgcagt
     6361 ctcacgcccg gagcgt
//
