# Supplementary material for: Heterologous Cas9 and non-homologous end joining as a Potentially Organism-Agnostic Knockout (POAK) system in bacteria
Source: bioRxiv preprint, doi:10.1101/601971, version 2 (2021-10-06)
Supplement: Plasmid Sequences [file 601971_file03.zip › SuppFileA1/IP_251.gb]

LOCUS       IP_251                  7537 bp    DNA     circular UNA 05-JAN-2019
DEFINITION  153galk9,1.
ACCESSION   urn.local...39-9z01nbk
VERSION     urn.local...39-9z01nbk
KEYWORDS    .
SOURCE       (IP_101knr)
  ORGANISM  .
FEATURES             Location/Qualifiers
     misc_feature    41..48
                     /ApEinfo_revcolor="#7ea7d8"
                     /ApEinfo_fwdcolor="#7ea7d8"
                     /label="PacI"
     misc_feature    428..485
                     /ApEinfo_revcolor="#75c6a9"
                     /ApEinfo_fwdcolor="#75c6a9"
                     /label="putative terminator"
     misc_feature    452..469
                     /ApEinfo_revcolor="#ff9ccd"
                     /ApEinfo_fwdcolor="#ff9ccd"
                     /label="pBBR1 seq 3"
     misc_feature    512..516
                     /ApEinfo_revcolor="#ff9ccd"
                     /ApEinfo_fwdcolor="#ff9ccd"
                     /label="-35"
     misc_feature    535..546
                     /ApEinfo_revcolor="#ff9ccd"
                     /ApEinfo_fwdcolor="#ff9ccd"
                     /label="-10 and TSS"
     misc_feature    621..1283
                     /ApEinfo_revcolor="#ff9ccd"
                     /ApEinfo_fwdcolor="#ff9ccd"
                     /label="rep"
     misc_feature    1164..1182
                     /ApEinfo_revcolor="#ff9ccd"
                     /ApEinfo_fwdcolor="#ff9ccd"
                     /label="pBBR1 seq 4"
     misc_feature    1338..1353
                     /ApEinfo_revcolor="#7ea7d8"
                     /ApEinfo_fwdcolor="#7ea7d8"
                     /label="NotI/PacI"
     misc_feature    <1354..1438
                     /Source="referenceToDocument: urn:local:.:2og-7byb966"
                     /label="IP_103 PCR Product (concatenated sequence 1)"
                     /note="Geneious type: Concatenated sequence"
     source          1354..>1438
                     /ApEinfo_revcolor="#b1ff67"
                     /ApEinfo_fwdcolor="#b1ff67"
                     /label="source"
     ligation        1435..1438
                     /label="Ligation"
     misc_feature    1435..>2503
                     /Source="referenceToDocument: urn:local:.:2ok-7bybcv9"
                     /label="KnR (concatenated sequence 2)"
                     /note="Geneious type: Concatenated sequence"
     primer_bind     1439..1461
                     /created_by="primer3"
                     /%GC="39.1"
                     /Tm="58.5"
                     /Hairpin_Tm="49.3"
                     /Self_Dimer_Tm="4.6"
                     /Pair_Dimer_Tm="None"
                     /Sequence="TTAAAATGCGTGGATCTCCATCA"
                     /Product_Size=1065
                     /annotation_group="57837377940074747efd013-695f-4d96-852a-
                     0a9d1b762c1fKnR"
                     /Extension="CACCACACGTCTCGCCTG"
                     /label="1 F"
     misc_feature    <1439..1454
                     /ApEinfo_revcolor="#b7e6d7"
                     /ApEinfo_fwdcolor="#b7e6d7"
                     /label="NS2"
     misc_feature    1439..2501
                     /Original_Bases="ATAAATGCTTCAATAATATTGAAAAAGGAAGAGTATGAGGG
                     AAGCGGTGATCGCCGAAGTATCGACTCAACTATCAGAGGTAGTTGGCGTCATCGAGCG
                     CCATCTCGAACCGACGTTGCTGGCCGTACATTTGTACGGCTCCGCAGTGGATGGCGGC
                     CTGAAGCCACACAGTGATATTGATTTGCTGGTTACGGTGACCGTAAGGCTTGATGAAA
                     CAACGCGGCGAGCTTTGATCAACGACCTTTTGGAAACTTCGGCTTCCCCTGGAGAGAG
                     CGAGATTCTCCGCGCTGTAGAAGTCACCATTGTTGTGCACGACGACATCATTCCGTGG
                     CGTTATCCAGCTAAGCGCGAACTGCAATTTGGAGAATGGCAGCGCAATGACATTCTTG
                     CAGGTATCTTCGAGCCAGCCACGATCGACATTGATCTGGCTATCTTGCTGACAAAAGC
                     AAGAGAACATAGCGTTGCCTTGGTAGGTCCAGCGGCGGAGGAACTCTTTGATCCGGTT
                     CCTGAACAGGATCTATTTGAGGCGCTAAATGAAACCTTAACGCTATGGAACTCGCCGC
                     CCGACTGGGCTGGCGATGAGCGAAATGTAGTGCTTACGTTGTCCCGCATTTGGTACAG
                     CGCAGTAACCGGCAAAATCGCGCCGAAGGATGTCGCTGCCGACTGGGCAATGGAGCGC
                     CTGCCGGCCCAGTATCAGCCCGTCATACTTGAAGCTAGACAGGCTTATCTTGGACAAG
                     AAGAAGATCGCTTGGCCTCGCGCGCAGATCAGTTGGAAGAATTTGTCCACTACGTGAA
                     AGGCGAGATCACCAAGGTAGTCGGCAAAT"
                     /label="ATAAATGCTTCAATAATATTGAAAAAGGAAGAGTATGAGGGAAGCGGTGA
                     TCGCCGAAGTATCGACTCAACTATCAGAGGTAGTTGGCGTCATCGAGCGCCATCTCGA
                     ACCGACGTTGCTGGCCGTACATTTGTACGGCTCCGCAGTGGATGGCGGCCTGAAGCCA
                     CACAGTGATATTGATTTGCTGGTTACGGTGACCGTAAGGCTTGATGAAACAACGCGGC
                     GAGCTTTGATCAACGACCTTTTGGAAACTTCGGCTTCCCCTGGAGAGAGCGAGATTCT
                     CCGCGCTGTAGAAGTCACCATTGTTGTGCACGACGACATCATTCCGTGGCGTTATCCA
                     GCTAAGCGCGAACTGCAATTTGGAGAATGGCAGCGCAATGACATTCTTGCAGGTATCT
                     TCGAGCCAGCCACGATCGACATTGATCTGGCTATCTTGCTGACAAAAGCAAGAGAACA
                     TAGCGTTGCCTTGGTAGGTCCAGCGGCGGAGGAACTCTTTGATCCGGTTCCTGAACAG
                     GATCTATTTGAGGCGCTAAATGAAACCTTAACGCTATGGAACTCGCCGCCCGACTGGG
                     CTGGCGATGAGCGAAATGTAGTGCTTACGTTGTCCCGCATTTGGTACAGCGCAGTAAC
                     CGGCAAAATCGCGCCGAAGGATGTCGCTGCCGACTGGGCAATGGAGCGCCTGCCGGCC
                     CAGTATCAGCCCGTCATACTTGAAGCTAGACAGGCTTATCTTGGACAAGAAGAAGATC
                     GCTTGGCCTCGCGCGCAGATCAGTTGGAAGAATTTGTCCACTACGTGAAAGGCGAGAT
                     CACCAAGGTAGTCGGCAAAT"
                     /note="Geneious type: Editing History Replacement"
     misc_feature    complement(1524..2469)
                     /ApEinfo_revcolor="#c7b0e3"
                     /ApEinfo_fwdcolor="#c7b0e3"
                     /label="Km cassette (HincII fragment, pAM1431)"
     CDS             1654..2469
                     /ApEinfo_revcolor="#faac61"
                     /ApEinfo_fwdcolor="#faac61"
                     /label="Kmr"
     misc_feature    2097
                     /created_by="isaacnplant"
                     /label="T->C removal of esp3II site"
     misc_feature    complement(2482..2503)
                     /created_by="primer3"
                     /%GC="45.5"
                     /Tm="59.7"
                     /Hairpin_Tm="None"
                     /Self_Dimer_Tm="None"
                     /Pair_Dimer_Tm="None"
                     /Sequence="TTGCTCACATGTTCTTTCCTGC"
                     /Product_Size=1065
                     /annotation_group="578373857686689c1cadf68-b102-4ec6-8eaa-
                     ecdb147e39eeKnR"
                     /Extension="CACCACACGTCTCGGCCG"
                     /label="1,065 R"
                     /note="Geneious type: primer_bind_reverse"
     misc_feature    2504..2511
                     /ApEinfo_revcolor="#7ea7d8"
                     /ApEinfo_fwdcolor="#7ea7d8"
                     /label="NotI"
     source          complement(2661..7058)
                     /ApEinfo_revcolor="#b1ff67"
                     /ApEinfo_fwdcolor="#b1ff67"
                     /label="source"
     misc_feature    complement(2683..2718)
                     /ApEinfo_revcolor="#c6c9d1"
                     /ApEinfo_fwdcolor="#c6c9d1"
                     /label="repeat"
     misc_feature    2719..2793
                     /Original_Bases="TGAGACCTCAGTCGGTCT"
                     /label="TGAGACCTCAGTCGGTCT"
                     /note="Geneious type: Editing History Replacement"
     misc_feature    complement(2719..2738)
                     /ApEinfo_revcolor="#75c6a9"
                     /ApEinfo_fwdcolor="#75c6a9"
                     /label="galk2spacer"
     primer_bind     complement(2719..2759)
                     /Sequence="TGTTTTGAATGGTCCCAAAACGTTCACCAATCAAATTCACG"
                     /Mismatches=0
                     /annotation_group="d6f51eb4-7830-4e2a-939c-0307295aa1c0"
                     /label="IP_P_147"
     misc_feature    complement(2739..2774)
                     /ApEinfo_revcolor="#c6c9d1"
                     /ApEinfo_fwdcolor="#c6c9d1"
                     /label="repeat"
     primer_bind     complement(2748..2774)
                     /modified_by="isaacnplant"
                     /Mismatches=0
                     /Extension="CACCACACGTCTCGATGT"
                     /created_by="primer3"
                     /annotation_group="55954668569030966934627-8b89-4629-9908-
                     812fdf0ae69e"
                     /%GC="37.0"
                     /Tm="62.2"
                     /Hairpin_Tm="39.9"
                     /Self_Dimer_Tm="0.7"
                     /Sequence="GTTTTAGAGCTATGCTGTTTTGAATGG"
                     /label="IP_P_716"
     primer_bind     complement(2748..2774)
                     /modified_by="isaacnplant"
                     /Mismatches=0
                     /Extension="CACCACACGTCTCG"
                     /created_by="primer3"
                     /annotation_group="559546789918396685739f0-1ab6-4df8-b8e8-
                     0a9057c74784"
                     /%GC="37.0"
                     /Tm="62.2"
                     /Hairpin_Tm="39.9"
                     /Self_Dimer_Tm="0.7"
                     /Sequence="GTTTTAGAGCTATGCTGTTTTGAATGG"
                     /label="IP_P_765"
     misc_feature    complement(2775..2794)
                     /ApEinfo_revcolor="#85dae9"
                     /ApEinfo_fwdcolor="#85dae9"
                     /label="galk1spacer"
     Junction        2783^2784
                     /Reads_using=2
                     /Reads_supporting_discovery=2
                     /Junction_Type="Insertion"
                     /Insertion_Size=57
                     /Insertion="TGTCCAATCCCGTTTTGGGACCATTCAAAACAGCATAGCTCTAAAA
                     CCTAAACCCAC"
                     /ID="junction 1"
                     /label="TGTCCAATCCCGTTTTGGGACCATTCAAAACAGCATAGCTCTAAAACCTA
                     AACCCAC"
     promoter        complement(2795..2859)
                     /ApEinfo_revcolor="#b4abac"
                     /ApEinfo_fwdcolor="#b4abac"
                     /label="J23100 promoter"
     terminator      2916..2957
                     /ApEinfo_revcolor="#9eafd2"
                     /ApEinfo_fwdcolor="#9eafd2"
                     /label="terminator"
     precursor_RNA   complement(2988..3076)
                     /ApEinfo_revcolor="#75c6a9"
                     /ApEinfo_fwdcolor="#75c6a9"
                     /label="tracrRNA precursor"
     terminator      complement(2988..3009)
                     /ApEinfo_revcolor="#b4abac"
                     /ApEinfo_fwdcolor="#b4abac"
                     /label="tracrRNA terminator"
     promoter        complement(3083..3136)
                     /ApEinfo_revcolor="#b4abac"
                     /ApEinfo_fwdcolor="#b4abac"
                     /label="tracrRNA promoter"
     CDS             complement(3141..7058)
                     /ApEinfo_revcolor="#ff9ccd"
                     /ApEinfo_fwdcolor="#ff9ccd"
                     /label="cas9"
     misc_feature    complement(3192..3216)
                     /label="/ApEinfo_revcolor=#84b0dc
                     /ApEinfo_fwdcolor=#84b0dc"
     misc_feature    5330..5335
                     /Recognition_pattern="CA^TATG"
                     /annotation_group="CATATG"
                     /label="NdeI"
                     /note="Geneious type: restriction site"
     misc_feature    6765..6770
                     /Recognition_pattern="CA^TATG"
                     /annotation_group="CATATG"
                     /label="NdeI"
                     /note="Geneious type: restriction site"
     CDS             complement(7059..7247)
                     /ApEinfo_revcolor="#ff9ccd"
                     /ApEinfo_fwdcolor="#ff9ccd"
                     /label="cas9"
     source          complement(7059..7537)
                     /ApEinfo_revcolor="#b1ff67"
                     /ApEinfo_fwdcolor="#b1ff67"
                     /label="source"
     promoter        complement(7260..7419)
                     /ApEinfo_revcolor="#d6b295"
                     /ApEinfo_fwdcolor="#d6b295"
                     /label="proC promoter"
     terminator      complement(7430..7517)
                     /ApEinfo_revcolor="#9eafd2"
                     /ApEinfo_fwdcolor="#9eafd2"
                     /label="rrnBT2 term"
ORIGIN      
        1 accaagtagt gacccgcttc gtgatgcatg gtgtttaaac ttaattaagc ctccggcctg
       61 cggcctgcgc gcttcgcttg ccggttggac accaagtgga aggcgggtca aggctcgcgc
      121 agcgaccgcg cagcggcttg gccttgacgc gcctggaacg acccaagcct atgcgagtgg
      181 gggcagtcga aggcgaagcc cgcccgcctg ccccccgagc ctcacggcgg cgagtgcggg
      241 ggttccaagg gggcagcgcc accttgggca aggccgaagg ccgcgcagtc gatcaacaag
      301 ccccggaggg gccacttttt gccggagggg gagccgcgcc gaaggcgtgg gggaaccccg
      361 caggggtgcc cttctttggg caccaaagaa ctagatatag ggcgaaatgc gaaagactta
      421 aaaatcaaca acttaaaaaa ggggggtacg caacagctca ttgcggcacc ccccgcaata
      481 gctcattgcg taggttaaag aaaatctgta attgactgcc acttttacgc aacgcataat
      541 tgttgtcgcg ctgccgaaaa gttgcagctg attgcgcatg gtgccgcaac cgtgcggcac
      601 cctaccgcat ggagataagc atggccacgc agtccagaga aatcggcatt caagccaaga
      661 acaagcccgg tcactgggtg caaacggaac gcaaagcgca tgaggcgtgg gccgggctta
      721 ttgcgaggaa acccacggcg gcaatgctgc tgcatcacct cgtggcgcag atgggccacc
      781 agaacgccgt ggtggtcagc cagaagacac tttccaagct catcggacgt tctttgcgga
      841 cggtccaata cgcagtcaag gacttggtgg ccgagcgctg gatctccgtc gtgaagctca
      901 acggccccgg caccgtgtcg gcctacgtgg tcaatgaccg cgtggcgtgg ggccagcccc
      961 gcgaccagtt gcgcctgtcg gtgttcagtg ccgccgtggt ggttgatcac gacgaccagg
     1021 acgaatcgct gttggggcat ggcgacctgc gccgcatccc gaccctgtat ccgggcgagc
     1081 agcaactacc gaccggcccc ggcgaggagc cgcccagcca gcccggcatt ccgggcatgg
     1141 aaccagacct gccagccttg accgaaacgg aggaatggga acggcgcggg cagcagcgcc
     1201 tgccgatgcc cgatgagccg tgttttctgg acgatggcga gccgttggag ccgccgacac
     1261 gggtcacgct gccgcgccgg tagcacttgg gttgcgcagc aacccgtaag tgcgctgttc
     1321 cagactatcg gctgtagtta attaagcggc cgcgagcgta gcgaccgagt gagctagcta
     1381 tttgtttatt tttctaaata cattcaaata tgtatccgct catgagacaa taaccctgtt
     1441 aaaatgcgtg gatctccatc aggcagtttc ccagacatta ctcacccgtc cgccactcgt
     1501 cagcaaagaa gcaagcttag atcgacctgc aggggggggg gggaaagcca cgttgtgtct
     1561 caaaatctct gatgttacat tgcacaagat aaaaatatat catcatgaac aataaaactg
     1621 tctgcttaca taaacagtaa tacaaggggt gttatgagcc atattcaacg ggaaacgtct
     1681 tgctcgaggc cgcgattaaa ttccaacatg gatgctgatt tatatgggta taaatgggct
     1741 cgcgataatg tcgggcaatc aggtgcgaca atctatcgat tgtatgggaa gcccgatgcg
     1801 ccagagttgt ttctgaaaca tggcaaaggt agcgttgcca atgatgttac agatgagatg
     1861 gtcagactaa actggctgac ggaatttatg cctcttccga ccatcaagca ttttatccgt
     1921 actcctgatg atgcatggtt actcaccact gcgatccccg ggaaaacagc attccaggta
     1981 ttagaagaat atcctgattc aggtgaaaat attgttgatg cgctggcagt gttcctgcgc
     2041 cggttgcatt cgattcctgt ttgtaattgt ccttttaaca gcgatcgcgt atttcgcctc
     2101 gctcaggcgc aatcacgaat gaataacggt ttggttgatg cgagtgattt tgatgacgag
     2161 cgtaatggct ggcctgttga acaagtctgg aaagaaatgc ataagctttt gccattctca
     2221 ccggattcag tcgtcactca tggtgatttc tcacttgata accttatttt tgacgagggg
     2281 aaattaatag gttgtattga tgttggacga gtcggaatcg cagaccgata ccaggatctt
     2341 gccatcctat ggaactgcct cggtgagttt tctccttcat tacagaaacg gctttttcaa
     2401 aaatatggta ttgataatcc tgatatgaat aaattgcagt ttcatttgat gctcgatgag
     2461 tttttctaat caggggataa cgcaggaaag aacatgtgag caagcggccg caaccgctct
     2521 agatttcagt gcaatttatc tcttcaaatg tagcacctga agtcagccca ggaggcgtgg
     2581 aaaaagccgg gcattgcccg gctttctttg tgagtcgtcc tgaacgcctc cctgatcgag
     2641 gtcgaggggg catcgcctta ggccggccgg gcttgtctgc aggttttggg accattcaaa
     2701 acagcatagc tctaaaaccg tgaatttgat tggtgaacgt tttgggacca ttcaaaacag
     2761 catagctcta aaacccggtc atgcgtacgc caccagctag cactgtacct aggactgagc
     2821 tagccgtcaa ggcgcgccat gactaacgtt ttcattgtcc caagatggca gcgcctaaat
     2881 gtagaatgat aaaaggatta agagattaat ttccctaaaa atgataaaac aagcgttttg
     2941 aaagcgcttg tttttttggt ttgcagtcag agtagaatag aagtatcaaa aaaagcaccg
     3001 actcggtgcc actttttcaa gttgataacg gactagcctt attttaactt gctatgctgt
     3061 tttgaatggt tccaacaaga ttattttata acttttataa caaataatca aggagaaatt
     3121 caaagaaatt tatcagccgg tcagtcacct cctagctgac tcaaatcaat gcgtgtttca
     3181 taaagaccag tgatggattg atggataaga gtggcatcta aaacttcttt tgtagacgta
     3241 tatcgtttac gatcaattgt tgtatcaaaa tatttaaaag cagcgggagc tccaagattc
     3301 gtcaacgtaa ataaatgaat aatattttct gcttgttcac gtattggttt gtctctatgt
     3361 ttgttatatg cactaagaac tttatctaaa ttggcatctg ctaaaataac acgcttagaa
     3421 aattcactga tttgctcaat aatctcatct aaataatgct tatgctgctc cacaaacaat
     3481 tgtttttgtt cgttatcttc tggactaccc ttcaactttt cataatgact agctaaatat
     3541 aaaaaattca catatttgct tggcagagcc agctcatttc ctttttgtaa ttctccggca
     3601 ctagccagca tccgtttacg accgttttct aactcaaaaa gactatattt aggtagttta
     3661 atgattaagt cttttttaac ttccttatat cctttagctt ctaaaaagtc aatcggattt
     3721 ttttcaaagg aacttctttc cataattgtg atccctagta actctttaac ggattttaac
     3781 ttcttcgatt tccctttttc caccttagca accactagga ctgaataagc taccgttgga
     3841 ctatcaaaac caccatattt ttttggatcc cagtcttttt tacgagcaat aagcttgtcc
     3901 gaatttcttt ttggtaaaat tgactccttg gagaatccgc ctgtctgtac ttctgttttc
     3961 ttgacaatat tgacttgggg catggacaat actttgcgca ctgtggcaaa atctcgccct
     4021 ttatcccaga caatttctcc agtttcccca ttagtttcga ttagagggcg tttgcgaatc
     4081 tctccatttg caagtgtaat ttctgttttg aagaagttca tgatattaga gtaaaagaaa
     4141 tattttgcgg ttgctttgcc tatttcttgc tcagacttag caatcatttt acgaacatca
     4201 taaactttat aatcaccata gacaaactcc gattcaagtt ttggatattt cttaatcaaa
     4261 gcagttccaa cgacggcatt tagatacgca tcatgggcat gatggtaatt gttaatctca
     4321 cgtactttat agaattggaa atcttttcgg aagtcagaaa ctaatttaga ttttaaggta
     4381 atcactttaa cctctcgaat aagtttatca ttttcatcgt atttagtatt catgcgacta
     4441 tccaaaattt gtgccacatg cttagtgatt tggcgagttt caaccaattg gcgtttgata
     4501 aaaccagctt tatcaagttc actcaaacct ccacgttcag ctttcgttaa attatcaaac
     4561 ttacgttgag tgattaactt ggcgtttaga agttgtctcc aatagttttt catctttttg
     4621 actacttctt cacttggaac gttatccgat ttaccacgat ttttatcaga acgcgttaag
     4681 accttattgt ctattgaatc gtctttaagg aaactttgtg gaacaatgtg atcgacatca
     4741 taatcactta aacgattaat atctaattct tggtccacat acatgtctct tccattttgg
     4801 agataataga gatagagctt ttcattttgc aattgagtat tttcaacagg atgctcttta
     4861 agaatctgac ttcctaattc tttgatacct tcttcgattc gtttcatacg ctctcgcgaa
     4921 tttttctggc ccttttgagt tgtctgattt tcacgtgcca tttcaataac gatattttct
     4981 ggcttatgcc gccccattac tttgaccaat tcatcaacaa cttttacagt ctgtaaaata
     5041 ccttttttaa tagcagggct accagctaaa tttgcaatat gttcatgtaa actatcgcct
     5101 tgtccagaca cttgtgcttt ttgaatgtct tctttaaatg tcaaactatc atcatggatc
     5161 agctgcataa aattgcgatt ggcaaaacca tctgatttca aaaaatctaa tattgttttg
     5221 ccagattgct tatccctaat accattaatc aattttcgag acaaacgtcc ccaaccagta
     5281 taacggcgac gtttaagctg tttcatcacc ttatcatcaa agaggtgagc atatgtttta
     5341 agtctttcct caatcatctc cctatcttca aataaggtca atgttaaaac aatatcctct
     5401 aagatatctt cattttcttc attatccaaa aaatctttat ctttaataat ttttagcaaa
     5461 tcatggtagg tacctaatga agcattaaat ctatcttcaa ctcctgaaat ttcaacacta
     5521 tcaaaacatt ctattttttt gaaataatct tcttttaatt gcttaacggt tacttttcga
     5581 tttgttttga agagtaaatc aacaatggct ttcttctgtt cacctgaaag aaatgctggt
     5641 tttcgcattc cttcagtaac atatttgacc tttgtcaatt cgttataaac cgtaaaatac
     5701 tcataaagca aactatgttt tggtagtact ttttcatttg gaagattttt atcaaagttt
     5761 gtcatgcgtt caataaatga ttgagctgaa gcacctttat cgacaacttc ttcaaaattc
     5821 catggggtaa ttgtttcttc agacttccga gtcatccatg caaaacgact attgccacgc
     5881 gccaatggac caacataata aggaattcga aaagtcaaga ttttttcaat cttctcacga
     5941 ttgtctttta aaaatggata aaagtcttct tgtcttctca aaatagcatg cagctcaccc
     6001 aagtgaattt gatggggaat agagccgttg tcaaaggtcc gttgcttgcg cagcaaatct
     6061 tcacgattta gtttcaccaa taattcctca gtaccatcca ttttttctaa aattggtttg
     6121 ataaatttat aaaattcttc ttggctagct cccccatcaa tataacctgc atatccgttt
     6181 tttgattgat caaaaaagat ttctttatac ttttctggaa gttgttgtcg aactaaagct
     6241 tttaaaagag tcaagtcttg atgatgttca tcgtagcgtt taatcattga agctgatagg
     6301 ggagccttag ttatttcagt atttactctt aggatatctg aaagtaaaat agcatctgat
     6361 aaattcttag ctgccaaaaa caaatcagca tattgatctc caatttgcgc caataaatta
     6421 tctaaatcat catcgtaagt atcttttgaa agctgtaatt tagcatcttc tgccaaatca
     6481 aaatttgatt taaaattagg ggtcaaaccc aatgacaaag caatgagatt cccaaataag
     6541 ccatttttct tctcaccggg gagctgagca atgagatttt ctaatcgtct tgatttactc
     6601 aatcgtgcag aaagaatcgc tttagcatct actccacttg cgttaatagg gttttcttca
     6661 aataattgat tgtaggtttg taccaactgg ataaatagtt tgtccacatc actattatca
     6721 ggatttaaat ctccctcaat caaaaaatga ccacgaaact taatcatatg cgctaaggcc
     6781 aaatagatta agcgcaaatc cgctttatca gtagaatcta ccaatttttt tcgcagatga
     6841 tagatagttg gatatttctc atgataagca acttcatcta ctatatttcc aaaaatagga
     6901 tgacgttcat gcttcttgtc ttcttccacc aaaaaagact cttcaagtcg atgaaagaaa
     6961 ctatcatcta ctttcgccat ctcatttgaa aaaatctcct gtagataaca aatacgattc
     7021 ttccgacgtg tataccttct acgagctgtc cgtttgagtc gagtcgcttc cgctgtctct
     7081 ccactgtcaa ataaaagagc ccctataaga ttttttttga tactgtggcg gtctgtattt
     7141 cccagaacct tgaacttttt agacggaacc ttatattcat cagtgatcac cgcccatccg
     7201 acgctatttg tgccgatatc taagcctatt gagtatttct tatccatttt tgcctcctcc
     7261 tctagtaaaa gttaaacaaa attatttgta gagggaaacc gttgtggact ccctgaatat
     7321 atcatacgag ccttatgcat gcccgtaaag ttatccagca accactcata gacctagggc
     7381 agcagatagg gacgacgtgg tgttagctgt gctctagaag ctagcagagt ttgtagaaac
     7441 gcaaaaaggc catccgtcag gatggccttc tgcttaattt gatgcctggc agtttatggc
     7501 gggcgtcctg cccgccaccc tccgggccgt tgcttcc
//
