# Supplementary material for: Heterologous Cas9 and non-homologous end joining as a Potentially Organism-Agnostic Knockout (POAK) system in bacteria
Source: bioRxiv preprint, doi:10.1101/601971, version 2 (2021-10-06)
Supplement: Plasmid Sequences [file 601971_file03.zip › SuppFileA1/IP_296.gb]

LOCUS       IP_296                 11521 bp    DNA     circular UNA 05-JAN-2019
DEFINITION  gnPOAKchbCe1.
ACCESSION   urn.local...3g-9z01nbm
VERSION     urn.local...3g-9z01nbm
KEYWORDS    .
SOURCE       (101knR)
  ORGANISM  .
FEATURES             Location/Qualifiers
     misc_feature    complement(<1..1069)
                     /Source="referenceToDocument: urn:local:.:2ok-7bybcv9"
                     /label="KnR (concatenated sequence 2)"
                     /note="Geneious type: Concatenated sequence"
     misc_feature    1..22
                     /Sequence="TTGCTCACATGTTCTTTCCTGC"
                     /Hairpin_Tm="None"
                     /Tm="59.7"
                     /Self_Dimer_Tm="None"
                     /%GC="45.5"
                     /Pair_Dimer_Tm="None"
                     /Product_Size=2503
                     /Extension="CACCACAGCTCTTCGACA"
                     /modified_by="isaacnplant"
                     /label="IP_P_736"
                     /note="Geneious type: primer_bind_reverse"
     misc_feature    3..1065
                     /Original_Bases="ATTTGCCGACTACCTTGGTGATCTCGCCTTTCACGTAGTGG
                     ACAAATTCTTCCAACTGATCTGCGCGCGAGGCCAAGCGATCTTCTTCTTGTCCAAGAT
                     AAGCCTGTCTAGCTTCAAGTATGACGGGCTGATACTGGGCCGGCAGGCGCTCCATTGC
                     CCAGTCGGCAGCGACATCCTTCGGCGCGATTTTGCCGGTTACTGCGCTGTACCAAATG
                     CGGGACAACGTAAGCACTACATTTCGCTCATCGCCAGCCCAGTCGGGCGGCGAGTTCC
                     ATAGCGTTAAGGTTTCATTTAGCGCCTCAAATAGATCCTGTTCAGGAACCGGATCAAA
                     GAGTTCCTCCGCCGCTGGACCTACCAAGGCAACGCTATGTTCTCTTGCTTTTGTCAGC
                     AAGATAGCCAGATCAATGTCGATCGTGGCTGGCTCGAAGATACCTGCAAGAATGTCAT
                     TGCGCTGCCATTCTCCAAATTGCAGTTCGCGCTTAGCTGGATAACGCCACGGAATGAT
                     GTCGTCGTGCACAACAATGGTGACTTCTACAGCGCGGAGAATCTCGCTCTCTCCAGGG
                     GAAGCCGAAGTTTCCAAAAGGTCGTTGATCAAAGCTCGCCGCGTTGTTTCATCAAGCC
                     TTACGGTCACCGTAACCAGCAAATCAATATCACTGTGTGGCTTCAGGCCGCCATCCAC
                     TGCGGAGCCGTACAAATGTACGGCCAGCAACGTCGGTTCGAGATGGCGCTCGATGACG
                     CCAACTACCTCTGATAGTTGAGTCGATACTTCGGCGATCACCGCTTCCCTCATACTCT
                     TCCTTTTTCAATATTATTGAAGCATTTAT"
                     /label="ATTTGCCGACTACCTTGGTGATCTCGCCTTTCACGTAGTGGACAAATTCT
                     TCCAACTGATCTGCGCGCGAGGCCAAGCGATCTTCTTCTTGTCCAAGATAAGCCTGTC
                     TAGCTTCAAGTATGACGGGCTGATACTGGGCCGGCAGGCGCTCCATTGCCCAGTCGGC
                     AGCGACATCCTTCGGCGCGATTTTGCCGGTTACTGCGCTGTACCAAATGCGGGACAAC
                     GTAAGCACTACATTTCGCTCATCGCCAGCCCAGTCGGGCGGCGAGTTCCATAGCGTTA
                     AGGTTTCATTTAGCGCCTCAAATAGATCCTGTTCAGGAACCGGATCAAAGAGTTCCTC
                     CGCCGCTGGACCTACCAAGGCAACGCTATGTTCTCTTGCTTTTGTCAGCAAGATAGCC
                     AGATCAATGTCGATCGTGGCTGGCTCGAAGATACCTGCAAGAATGTCATTGCGCTGCC
                     ATTCTCCAAATTGCAGTTCGCGCTTAGCTGGATAACGCCACGGAATGATGTCGTCGTG
                     CACAACAATGGTGACTTCTACAGCGCGGAGAATCTCGCTCTCTCCAGGGGAAGCCGAA
                     GTTTCCAAAAGGTCGTTGATCAAAGCTCGCCGCGTTGTTTCATCAAGCCTTACGGTCA
                     CCGTAACCAGCAAATCAATATCACTGTGTGGCTTCAGGCCGCCATCCACTGCGGAGCC
                     GTACAAATGTACGGCCAGCAACGTCGGTTCGAGATGGCGCTCGATGACGCCAACTACC
                     TCTGATAGTTGAGTCGATACTTCGGCGATCACCGCTTCCCTCATACTCTTCCTTTTTC
                     AATATTATTGAAGCATTTAT"
                     /note="Geneious type: Editing History Replacement"
     CDS             complement(35..850)
                     /ApEinfo_revcolor="#faac61"
                     /ApEinfo_fwdcolor="#faac61"
                     /label="Kmr"
     misc_feature    35..980
                     /ApEinfo_revcolor="#c7b0e3"
                     /ApEinfo_fwdcolor="#c7b0e3"
                     /label="Km cassette (HincII fragment, pAM1431)"
     misc_feature    407
                     /created_by="isaacnplant"
                     /label="T->C removal of esp3II site"
     misc_feature    complement(1050..>1065)
                     /ApEinfo_revcolor="#b7e6d7"
                     /ApEinfo_fwdcolor="#b7e6d7"
                     /label="NS2"
     ligation        1066..1069
                     /label="Ligation"
     source          complement(<1066..1150)
                     /ApEinfo_revcolor="#b1ff67"
                     /ApEinfo_fwdcolor="#b1ff67"
                     /label="source"
     misc_feature    complement(1066..>1150)
                     /Source="referenceToDocument: urn:local:.:2og-7byb966"
                     /label="IP_103 PCR Product (concatenated sequence 1)"
                     /note="Geneious type: Concatenated sequence"
     misc_feature    complement(1151..1166)
                     /ApEinfo_revcolor="#7ea7d8"
                     /ApEinfo_fwdcolor="#7ea7d8"
                     /label="NotI/PacI"
     misc_feature    complement(1221..1883)
                     /ApEinfo_revcolor="#ff9ccd"
                     /ApEinfo_fwdcolor="#ff9ccd"
                     /label="rep"
     misc_feature    complement(1322..1340)
                     /ApEinfo_revcolor="#ff9ccd"
                     /ApEinfo_fwdcolor="#ff9ccd"
                     /label="pBBR1 seq 4"
     misc_feature    complement(1958..1969)
                     /ApEinfo_revcolor="#ff9ccd"
                     /ApEinfo_fwdcolor="#ff9ccd"
                     /label="-10 and TSS"
     misc_feature    complement(1988..1992)
                     /ApEinfo_revcolor="#ff9ccd"
                     /ApEinfo_fwdcolor="#ff9ccd"
                     /label="-35"
     misc_feature    complement(2019..2076)
                     /ApEinfo_revcolor="#75c6a9"
                     /ApEinfo_fwdcolor="#75c6a9"
                     /label="putative terminator"
     misc_feature    complement(2035..2052)
                     /ApEinfo_revcolor="#ff9ccd"
                     /ApEinfo_fwdcolor="#ff9ccd"
                     /label="pBBR1 seq 3"
     misc_feature    complement(2456..2463)
                     /ApEinfo_revcolor="#7ea7d8"
                     /ApEinfo_fwdcolor="#7ea7d8"
                     /label="PacI"
     primer_bind     complement(2484..2503)
                     /Sequence="ACCAAGTAGTGACCCGCTTC"
                     /Hairpin_Tm="None"
                     /Tm="59.7"
                     /Self_Dimer_Tm="None"
                     /%GC="55.0"
                     /Pair_Dimer_Tm="None"
                     /Product_Size=2503
                     /Extension="CACCACAGCTCTTCGCTT"
                     /modified_by="isaacnplant"
                     /label="IP_P_735"
     ligation        2504..2506
                     /label="Ligation"
     misc_feature    complement(2504..11521)
                     /Source="referenceToDocument: urn:local:.:1qj-7d3mei9"
                     /label="IP_103p519,520 (concatenated sequence 1)"
                     /note="Geneious type: Concatenated sequence"
     promoter        <2514..2531
                     /created_by="isaacnplant"
                     /label="IP_P_520"
     misc_feature    2514..2531
                     /Mismatches=0
                     /Extension="ATAGCGGCTCTTCCAAGTTTAAAC"
                     /created_by="primer3"
                     /annotation_group="56338769371520476681d73-a86d-43e5-b624-
                     1827fe65528c"
                     /%GC="55.6"
                     /Tm="62.1"
                     /Hairpin_Tm="None"
                     /Self_Dimer_Tm="None"
                     /Sequence="ACCATGCATCACGAAGCG"
                     /label="IP_P_520"
                     /note="Geneious type: primer_bind_reverse"
     misc_feature    complement(2546..3502)
                     /ApEinfo_revcolor="#85dae9"
                     /ApEinfo_fwdcolor="#85dae9"
                     /label="Ku_MYCS2_pcc7002 optimized"
     misc_feature    complement(3503..3517)
                     /ApEinfo_revcolor="#ff0087"
                     /ApEinfo_fwdcolor="#ff0087"
                     /label="RBS"
     misc_feature    complement(3524..5812)
                     /ApEinfo_revcolor="#b1ff67"
                     /ApEinfo_fwdcolor="#b1ff67"
                     /label="LigD_MYCS2"
     misc_feature    complement(4720..4722)
                     /ApEinfo_revcolor="#d6b295"
                     /ApEinfo_fwdcolor="#d6b295"
                     /label="BsmBI site"
     misc_feature    complement(4803..4814)
                     /ApEinfo_revcolor="#faac61"
                     /ApEinfo_fwdcolor="#faac61"
                     /label="BsmBI Site"
     primer_bind     complement(5478..5496)
                     /Mismatches=0
                     /created_by="primer3"
                     /annotation_group="7065449038142328d1794cb-5ee3-4a0e-b495-
                     a27b56226fb9"
                     /%GC="63.2"
                     /Tm="65.0"
                     /Hairpin_Tm="56.3"
                     /Self_Dimer_Tm="27.0"
                     /Sequence="GGGTGGCACAACAAGCCTC"
                     /label="IP_P_087"
     primer_bind     complement(5802..5827)
                     /Pair_Dimer_Tm="None"
                     /Product_Size=14426
                     /Mismatches=0
                     /Extension="CACCACAGCTCTTCGATG"
                     /created_by="primer3"
                     /annotation_group="70654518192105959479968-03c9-45ee-a36c-
                     12fbaf97804b"
                     /%GC="34.6"
                     /Tm="62.3"
                     /Hairpin_Tm="None"
                     /Self_Dimer_Tm="5.9"
                     /Sequence="AAGGAGGAAAAAAAAATGGCTAGACA"
                     /label="IP_P_631"
     mismatch        5804
                     /Target_base="A"
                     /Oligo_base="T"
                     /Oligo_name="IP_P_585"
                     /annotation_group="7065449442133720bad49f0-1c36-4621-abb7-
                     ff050f32bdcd"
                     /label="A/T"
     mismatch        5804
                     /Target_base="A"
                     /Oligo_base="T"
                     /Oligo_name="IP_P_685"
                     /annotation_group="706545643286381db7a3287-e9ef-4ebc-bd60-
                     3c73f3cd69bc"
                     /label="A/T"
     primer_bind     complement(5804..5827)
                     /modified_by="isaacnplant"
                     /Mismatch_Positions="===================T===T"
                     /Mismatches=2
                     /Extension="CACCACAGGTCTCGGAGA"
                     /created_by="primer3"
                     /annotation_group="706545643286381db7a3287-e9ef-4ebc-bd60-
                     3c73f3cd69bc"
                     /%GC="29.2"
                     /Tm="58.1"
                     /Hairpin_Tm="None"
                     /Self_Dimer_Tm="None"
                     /Sequence="AAGGAGGAAAAAAAAATGGTTAGT"
                     /label="IP_P_685"
     primer_bind     complement(5804..5826)
                     /Mismatch_Positions="==================T===T"
                     /Mismatches=2
                     /Extension="CACCACACGTCTCG"
                     /created_by="primer3"
                     /annotation_group="7065449442133720bad49f0-1c36-4621-abb7-
                     ff050f32bdcd"
                     /%GC="30.4"
                     /Tm="57.5"
                     /Hairpin_Tm="None"
                     /Self_Dimer_Tm="None"
                     /Sequence="AGGAGGAAAAAAAAATGGTTAGT"
                     /label="IP_P_585"
     mismatch        5808
                     /Target_base="C"
                     /Oligo_base="T"
                     /Oligo_name="IP_P_585"
                     /annotation_group="7065449442133720bad49f0-1c36-4621-abb7-
                     ff050f32bdcd"
                     /label="C/T"
     mismatch        5808
                     /Target_base="C"
                     /Oligo_base="T"
                     /Oligo_name="IP_P_685"
                     /annotation_group="706545643286381db7a3287-e9ef-4ebc-bd60-
                     3c73f3cd69bc"
                     /label="C/T"
     misc_feature    5813..5835
                     /Pair_Dimer_Tm="None"
                     /Product_Size=722
                     /Mismatches=0
                     /Extension="CACCACACGTCTCG"
                     /created_by="primer3"
                     /annotation_group="7065455245876180407a0df-afa1-4067-99c7-
                     4483d9bcf931"
                     /%GC="30.4"
                     /Tm="57.8"
                     /Hairpin_Tm="None"
                     /Self_Dimer_Tm="None"
                     /Sequence="TTTTTTTTCCTCCTTGATTCACT"
                     /label="IP_P_581"
                     /note="Geneious type: primer_bind_reverse"
     misc_feature    5813..5835
                     /modified_by="isaacnplant"
                     /Mismatches=0
                     /Extension="CACCACAGCTCTTCGAT"
                     /created_by="primer3"
                     /annotation_group="7065457267387483c745c0d-d8dc-455a-ae63-
                     42c08220c85c"
                     /%GC="30.4"
                     /Tm="57.8"
                     /Hairpin_Tm="None"
                     /Self_Dimer_Tm="None"
                     /Sequence="TTTTTTTTCCTCCTTGATTCACT"
                     /label="IP_P_732"
                     /note="Geneious type: primer_bind_reverse"
     misc_feature    complement(5813..5827)
                     /ApEinfo_revcolor="#ff0087"
                     /ApEinfo_fwdcolor="#ff0087"
                     /label="RBS"
     misc_feature    5830..5856
                     /Pair_Dimer_Tm="None"
                     /Product_Size=78
                     /Mismatches=0
                     /Extension="CACCACAGCTCTTCGAAT"
                     /created_by="primer3"
                     /annotation_group="70654541908158163525f26-3dca-4a7d-9a8c-
                     11dde25ebddb"
                     /%GC="37.0"
                     /Tm="61.9"
                     /Hairpin_Tm="46.6"
                     /Self_Dimer_Tm="25.2"
                     /Sequence="TTCACTTTTCTCTATCACTGATAGGGA"
                     /label="IP_P_674"
                     /note="Geneious type: primer_bind_reverse"
     misc_feature    5830..5856
                     /modified_by="isaacnplant"
                     /Mismatches=0
                     /Extension="CACCACAGCTCTTCG"
                     /created_by="primer3"
                     /annotation_group="706545775289419cff5a08e-62e0-4b7f-b882-
                     78bb1c00e00d"
                     /%GC="37.0"
                     /Tm="61.9"
                     /Hairpin_Tm="46.6"
                     /Self_Dimer_Tm="25.2"
                     /Sequence="TTCACTTTTCTCTATCACTGATAGGGA"
                     /label="IP_P_737"
                     /note="Geneious type: primer_bind_reverse"
     misc_feature    complement(5830..5907)
                     /ApEinfo_revcolor="#ffef86"
                     /ApEinfo_fwdcolor="#ffef86"
                     /label="tetA promoter element"
     mismatch        5836
                     /Target_base="T"
                     /Oligo_base="G"
                     /Oligo_name="IP_P_495"
                     /annotation_group="950d0b27-2077-45bd-89c6-42a8678a8a5b"
                     /label="T/G"
     misc_feature    5836..5895
                     /Sequence="GCTCTCTATCACTGATAGGGAGAGGTAAAATAACTCTATCAATGATA
                     GAGTGTCAACAAA"
                     /Mismatch_Positions="GC====================A==============
                     ======================="
                     /Mismatches=3
                     /annotation_group="950d0b27-2077-45bd-89c6-42a8678a8a5b"
                     /label="IP_P_495"
                     /note="Geneious type: primer_bind_reverse"
     mismatch        5837
                     /Target_base="T"
                     /Oligo_base="C"
                     /Oligo_name="IP_P_495"
                     /annotation_group="950d0b27-2077-45bd-89c6-42a8678a8a5b"
                     /label="T/C"
     misc_feature    5837..5843
                     /ApEinfo_revcolor="#b1ff67"
                     /ApEinfo_fwdcolor="#b1ff67"
                     /label="-35 Pr1"
     misc_feature    5838..5861
                     /modified_by="isaacnplant"
                     /Mismatches=0
                     /Extension="CACCACAGGTCTCG"
                     /created_by="primer3"
                     /annotation_group="7065455836641065fd3f409-4b7d-4c0d-b264-
                     78226e298021"
                     /%GC="45.8"
                     /Tm="62.4"
                     /Hairpin_Tm="44.3"
                     /Self_Dimer_Tm="25.2"
                     /Sequence="TCTCTATCACTGATAGGGAGTGGT"
                     /label="IP_P_688"
                     /note="Geneious type: primer_bind_reverse"
     misc_feature    complement(5838..5858)
                     /ApEinfo_revcolor="#d6b295"
                     /ApEinfo_fwdcolor="#d6b295"
                     /label="O2"
     misc_feature    5856
                     /ApEinfo_revcolor="#d6b295"
                     /ApEinfo_fwdcolor="#d6b295"
                     /label="tetA tss"
     mismatch        5858
                     /Target_base="T"
                     /Oligo_base="A"
                     /Oligo_name="IP_P_495"
                     /annotation_group="950d0b27-2077-45bd-89c6-42a8678a8a5b"
                     /label="T/A"
     misc_feature    5858..5863
                     /ApEinfo_revcolor="#84b0dc"
                     /ApEinfo_fwdcolor="#84b0dc"
                     /label="-35 Pr2"
     misc_feature    5861..5866
                     /ApEinfo_revcolor="#85dae9"
                     /ApEinfo_fwdcolor="#85dae9"
                     /label="-10 Pr1"
     misc_feature    complement(5862..5867)
                     /ApEinfo_revcolor="#ffef86"
                     /ApEinfo_fwdcolor="#ffef86"
                     /label="-10 Pa"
     misc_feature    complement(5868..5886)
                     /ApEinfo_revcolor="#f8d3a9"
                     /ApEinfo_fwdcolor="#f8d3a9"
                     /label="O1"
     misc_feature    5881..5886
                     /ApEinfo_revcolor="#d59687"
                     /ApEinfo_fwdcolor="#d59687"
                     /label="-10 Pr2"
     primer_bind     complement(5882..5907)
                     /Pair_Dimer_Tm="None"
                     /Product_Size=78
                     /Mismatches=0
                     /Extension="CACCACAGCTCTTCGCAT"
                     /created_by="primer3"
                     /annotation_group="7065453137781907372dd99-c841-4c6c-ad41-
                     583baa36692a"
                     /%GC="26.9"
                     /Tm="58.2"
                     /Hairpin_Tm="32.4"
                     /Self_Dimer_Tm="None"
                     /Sequence="TAATTCCTAATTTTTGTTGACACTCT"
                     /label="IP_P_673"
     misc_feature    complement(5885..5891)
                     /ApEinfo_revcolor="#85dae9"
                     /ApEinfo_fwdcolor="#85dae9"
                     /label="-35 Pa"
     misc_feature    5893
                     /ApEinfo_revcolor="#9eafd2"
                     /ApEinfo_fwdcolor="#9eafd2"
                     /label="tetR TSS"
     gene            5908..6534
                     /ApEinfo_revcolor="#ffef86"
                     /ApEinfo_fwdcolor="#ffef86"
                     /label="tetR"
     primer_bind     complement(5969..5990)
                     /Mismatches=0
                     /created_by="primer3"
                     /annotation_group="706544989377378c8dc584f-5c14-4f13-bbc9-
                     baf30cbd0d67"
                     /%GC="40.9"
                     /Tm="59.9"
                     /Hairpin_Tm="44.0"
                     /Self_Dimer_Tm="None"
                     /Sequence="GTTGTTAAACCTTCGATTCCGA"
                     /label="IP_P_610"
     PCR_primer      6324..6348
                     /ApEinfo_revcolor="#85dae9"
                     /ApEinfo_fwdcolor="#85dae9"
                     /label="GCATTTTACTTTAGGTTGCGTATTG"
     primer_bind     complement(6511..6536)
                     /modified_by="isaacnplant"
                     /Mismatches=0
                     /Extension="GGAACTCGTCTCG"
                     /created_by="primer3"
                     /annotation_group="3013457846677161a8e4028-b40d-45bc-afab-
                     750dbe399b16"
                     /%GC="38.5"
                     /Tm="61.0"
                     /Hairpin_Tm="39.7"
                     /Self_Dimer_Tm="10.3"
                     /Sequence="CCTTAAGACCCACTTTCACATTTAAG"
                     /label="IP_P_433c"
     primer_bind     complement(6515..6534)
                     /Pair_Dimer_Tm="None"
                     /Product_Size=627
                     /Mismatches=0
                     /Extension="CACCACAGGTCTCGCCGC"
                     /created_by="primer3"
                     /annotation_group="706545270555850f3f9db20-0938-49dd-a0e6-
                     bfe38defab2f"
                     /%GC="35.0"
                     /Tm="55.6"
                     /Hairpin_Tm="39.7"
                     /Self_Dimer_Tm="None"
                     /Sequence="TTAAGACCCACTTTCACATT"
                     /label="IP_P_656"
     primer_bind     complement(6515..6534)
                     /Pair_Dimer_Tm="None"
                     /Product_Size=722
                     /Mismatches=0
                     /Extension="CACCACACGTCTCGCAAA"
                     /created_by="primer3"
                     /annotation_group="7065454722975610ef6d758-9bb1-4ba1-8743-
                     b5fbb982b367"
                     /%GC="35.0"
                     /Tm="55.6"
                     /Hairpin_Tm="39.7"
                     /Self_Dimer_Tm="None"
                     /Sequence="TTAAGACCCACTTTCACATT"
                     /label="IP_P_582"
     misc_feature    6516..6537
                     /Mismatches=0
                     /created_by="primer3"
                     /annotation_group="706545035004426f7001567-20f1-4950-bc0d-
                     86e37a69931e"
                     /%GC="40.9"
                     /Tm="60.1"
                     /Hairpin_Tm="35.0"
                     /Self_Dimer_Tm="8.4"
                     /Sequence="ATGTGAAAGTGGGTCTTAAGGA"
                     /label="IP_P_621"
                     /note="Geneious type: primer_bind_reverse"
     misc_feature    6533..6552
                     /modified_by="isaacnplant"
                     /Mismatches=0
                     /Extension="GGAACTCGTCTCG"
                     /created_by="primer3"
                     /annotation_group="301345714391124a17a30a4-9b5a-48b0-acd3-
                     5d7496fd4f4e"
                     /%GC="65.0"
                     /Tm="68.6"
                     /Hairpin_Tm="42.6"
                     /Self_Dimer_Tm="16.0"
                     /Sequence="AAGGAAGCAACGGCCCGGAG"
                     /label="IP_P_432c"
                     /note="Geneious type: primer_bind_reverse"
     source          6535..7013
                     /ApEinfo_revcolor="#b1ff67"
                     /ApEinfo_fwdcolor="#b1ff67"
                     /label="source"
     misc_feature    6535..6550
                     /Pair_Dimer_Tm="None"
                     /Product_Size=14426
                     /Mismatches=0
                     /Extension="CACCACAGCTCTTCGTAA"
                     /created_by="primer3"
                     /annotation_group="706545226262695df3f28c0-d5d1-437d-9e93-
                     2dcce26468f4"
                     /%GC="75.0"
                     /Tm="64.8"
                     /Hairpin_Tm="42.6"
                     /Self_Dimer_Tm="16.0"
                     /Sequence="GGAAGCAACGGCCCGG"
                     /label="IP_P_630"
                     /note="Geneious type: primer_bind_reverse"
     misc_feature    6535..6550
                     /Pair_Dimer_Tm="2.7"
                     /Product_Size=378
                     /Mismatches=0
                     /Extension="CACCACAGCTCTTCG"
                     /created_by="primer3"
                     /annotation_group="706545372414683af90c4ab-c2ba-46e8-9fee-
                     e50aeb615ed1"
                     /%GC="75.0"
                     /Tm="64.8"
                     /Hairpin_Tm="42.6"
                     /Self_Dimer_Tm="16.0"
                     /Sequence="GGAAGCAACGGCCCGG"
                     /label="IP_P_675"
                     /note="Geneious type: primer_bind_reverse"
     terminator      6555..6642
                     /ApEinfo_revcolor="#9eafd2"
                     /ApEinfo_fwdcolor="#9eafd2"
                     /label="rrnBT2 term"
     primer_bind     complement(6606..6628)
                     /Mismatches=0
                     /created_by="primer3"
                     /annotation_group="706544720923970632f3cc7-4bd5-400e-88dd-
                     d065f1386f65"
                     /%GC="56.5"
                     /Tm="68.5"
                     /Hairpin_Tm="76.4"
                     /Self_Dimer_Tm="45.7"
                     /Sequence="AAAAGGCCATCCGTCAGGATGGC"
                     /label="IP_P_303"
     primer_bind     complement(6630..6652)
                     /Pair_Dimer_Tm="None"
                     /Product_Size=11075
                     /Mismatches=0
                     /Extension="CACCACAGCTCTTCG"
                     /created_by="primer3"
                     /annotation_group="706545140879454102b1250-bfae-41d9-b55e-
                     be471cb2ca14"
                     /%GC="47.8"
                     /Tm="63.0"
                     /Hairpin_Tm="45.3"
                     /Self_Dimer_Tm="17.6"
                     /Sequence="GCTAGCAGAGTTTGTAGAAACGC"
                     /label="IP_P_625"
     misc_feature    6642..6676
                     /Mismatch_Positions="===AGT============================="
                     /Mismatches=3
                     /created_by="primer3"
                     /annotation_group="7065447676095607e572ddc-6463-422f-ab85-
                     12caa1a69d70"
                     /%GC="48.6"
                     /Tm="71.4"
                     /Hairpin_Tm="54.3"
                     /Self_Dimer_Tm="23.5"
                     /Sequence="ACTAGTCTAGCTTCTAGAGCACAGCTAACACCACG"
                     /label="IP_P_137"
                     /note="Geneious type: primer_bind_reverse"
     mismatch        6645
                     /Target_base="C"
                     /Oligo_base="A"
                     /Oligo_name="IP_P_137"
                     /annotation_group="7065447676095607e572ddc-6463-422f-ab85-
                     12caa1a69d70"
                     /label="C/A"
     mismatch        6646
                     /Target_base="T"
                     /Oligo_base="G"
                     /Oligo_name="IP_P_137"
                     /annotation_group="7065447676095607e572ddc-6463-422f-ab85-
                     12caa1a69d70"
                     /label="T/G"
     mismatch        6647
                     /Target_base="G"
                     /Oligo_base="T"
                     /Oligo_name="IP_P_137"
                     /annotation_group="7065447676095607e572ddc-6463-422f-ab85-
                     12caa1a69d70"
                     /label="G/T"
     promoter        6653..6812
                     /ApEinfo_revcolor="#d6b295"
                     /ApEinfo_fwdcolor="#d6b295"
                     /label="proC promoter"
     primer_bind     complement(6734..6762)
                     /Mismatches=0
                     /created_by="primer3"
                     /annotation_group="706544850016114db69f8b4-04da-40b9-a2c0-
                     eb2132cabead"
                     /%GC="41.4"
                     /Tm="64.7"
                     /Hairpin_Tm="37.4"
                     /Self_Dimer_Tm="None"
                     /Sequence="TCCCTGAATATATCATACGAGCCTTATGC"
                     /label="IP_P_127"
     misc_feature    6763..6792
                     /Mismatches=0
                     /created_by="primer3"
                     /annotation_group="706544809254841bb56eeea-6a94-447c-8648-
                     8fb4d2bbe61f"
                     /%GC="40.0"
                     /Tm="66.1"
                     /Hairpin_Tm="35.6"
                     /Self_Dimer_Tm="None"
                     /Sequence="GTCCACAACGGTTTCCCTCTACAAATAATT"
                     /label="IP_P_128"
                     /note="Geneious type: primer_bind_reverse"
     primer_bind     complement(6805..6824)
                     /modified_by="isaacnplant"
                     /Mismatches=0
                     /Extension="CACCACAGCTCTTCGCAT"
                     /created_by="primer3"
                     /annotation_group="706545685304514daf9c5c2-736d-4014-9301-
                     bc8cbe7199fc"
                     /%GC="45.0"
                     /Tm="58.2"
                     /Hairpin_Tm="None"
                     /Self_Dimer_Tm="None"
                     /Sequence="TTTTGCCTCCTCCTCTAGTA"
                     /label="IP_P_733"
     misc_feature    6813..6834
                     /Pair_Dimer_Tm="None"
                     /Product_Size=11075
                     /Mismatches=0
                     /Extension="CACCACAGCTCTTCG"
                     /created_by="primer3"
                     /annotation_group="706545078219572f7365396-2499-4438-a4e0-
                     0952ed3ba7af"
                     /%GC="40.9"
                     /Tm="59.1"
                     /Hairpin_Tm="None"
                     /Self_Dimer_Tm="None"
                     /Sequence="GAGGAGGCAAAAATGGATAAGA"
                     /label="IP_P_624"
                     /note="Geneious type: primer_bind_reverse"
     mismatch        6817
                     /Target_base="A"
                     /Oligo_base="G"
                     /Oligo_name="IP_P_277"
                     /annotation_group="5afc7880-802f-4103-96ab-7c5355e7ef12"
                     /label="A/G"
     misc_feature    6817..6856
                     /Sequence="GTGAAAAAATGGATAAGAAATACTCAATAGGCTTAGATAT"
                     /Mismatch_Positions="GT=A=================================
                     ==="
                     /Mismatches=3
                     /annotation_group="5afc7880-802f-4103-96ab-7c5355e7ef12"
                     /label="IP_P_277"
                     /note="Geneious type: primer_bind_reverse"
     mismatch        6818
                     /Target_base="G"
                     /Oligo_base="T"
                     /Oligo_name="IP_P_277"
                     /annotation_group="5afc7880-802f-4103-96ab-7c5355e7ef12"
                     /label="G/T"
     mismatch        6820
                     /Target_base="C"
                     /Oligo_base="A"
                     /Oligo_name="IP_P_277"
                     /annotation_group="5afc7880-802f-4103-96ab-7c5355e7ef12"
                     /label="C/A"
     misc_feature    6821..6860
                     /Sequence="AAAAATGGATAAGAAATACTCAATAGGCTTAGATATCGGC"
                     /Mismatches=0
                     /annotation_group="99a9a514-220c-4c1b-98e3-b8e9fcf2fef5"
                     /label="IP_P_100"
                     /note="Geneious type: primer_bind_reverse"
     CDS             6825..7013
                     /ApEinfo_revcolor="#ff9ccd"
                     /ApEinfo_fwdcolor="#ff9ccd"
                     /label="cas9"
     CDS             7014..10931
                     /ApEinfo_revcolor="#ff9ccd"
                     /ApEinfo_fwdcolor="#ff9ccd"
                     /label="cas9"
     source          7014..11355
                     /ApEinfo_revcolor="#b1ff67"
                     /ApEinfo_fwdcolor="#b1ff67"
                     /label="source"
     misc_feature    10856..10880
                     /label="/ApEinfo_revcolor=#84b0dc
                     /ApEinfo_fwdcolor=#84b0dc"
     promoter        10936..10989
                     /ApEinfo_revcolor="#b4abac"
                     /ApEinfo_fwdcolor="#b4abac"
                     /label="tracrRNA promoter"
     misc_feature    10979
                     /Original_Bases="A"
                     /label="A"
                     /note="Geneious type: Editing History Replacement"
     precursor_RNA   10996..11084
                     /ApEinfo_revcolor="#75c6a9"
                     /ApEinfo_fwdcolor="#75c6a9"
                     /label="tracrRNA precursor"
     terminator      11063..11084
                     /ApEinfo_revcolor="#b4abac"
                     /ApEinfo_fwdcolor="#b4abac"
                     /label="tracrRNA terminator"
     terminator      complement(11115..11156)
                     /ApEinfo_revcolor="#9eafd2"
                     /ApEinfo_fwdcolor="#9eafd2"
                     /label="terminator"
     promoter        11213..11277
                     /ApEinfo_revcolor="#b4abac"
                     /ApEinfo_fwdcolor="#b4abac"
                     /label="J23100 promoter"
     misc_feature    11278..11297
                     /Original_Bases="GAGACCGACTGAGGTCTCA"
                     /label="GAGACCGACTGAGGTCTCA"
                     /note="Geneious type: Editing History Replacement"
     misc_RNA        complement(<11278..>11297)
                     /created_by="isaacnplant"
                     /Color="#33ffff"
                     /modified_by="isaacnplant"
                     /label="IP_P_1005"
     misc_RNA        <11278..11297
                     /created_by="isaacnplant"
                     /Color="#0077ee"
                     /modified_by="isaacnplant"
                     /label="IP_P_1004"
     misc_RNA        11278..11297
                     /created_by="isaacnplant"
                     /label="cellobios1 grna"
     misc_feature    11298..11333
                     /ApEinfo_revcolor="#c6c9d1"
                     /ApEinfo_fwdcolor="#c6c9d1"
                     /label="repeat"
     promoter        complement(11495..11512)
                     /created_by="isaacnplant"
                     /label="IP_P_519"
     primer_bind     complement(11495..11512)
                     /Sequence="GCGGCCGCAACCGCTCTA"
                     /Hairpin_Tm="66.1"
                     /Tm="69.3"
                     /Self_Dimer_Tm="49.5"
                     /%GC="72.2"
                     /Extension="TGTGACTCGTCTC"
                     /modified_by="isaacnplant"
                     /label="IP_P_677"
     primer_bind     complement(11495..11512)
                     /Mismatches=0
                     /Extension="ATAGCGGCTCTTCCTGTTTTTTT"
                     /created_by="primer3"
                     /annotation_group="56338763844333299d33da3-44ef-4162-9476-
                     dd1ffd470ce0"
                     /%GC="72.2"
                     /Tm="69.3"
                     /Hairpin_Tm="66.1"
                     /Self_Dimer_Tm="49.5"
                     /Sequence="GCGGCCGCAACCGCTCTA"
                     /label="IP_P_519"
     misc_feature    11505..11512
                     /Recognition_pattern="GC^GGCCGC"
                     /annotation_group="GCGGCCGC"
                     /label="NotI"
                     /note="Geneious type: restriction site"
     misc_feature    complement(11505..11512)
                     /ApEinfo_revcolor="#7ea7d8"
                     /ApEinfo_fwdcolor="#7ea7d8"
                     /label="NotI"
     ligation        11519..11521
                     /label="Ligation"
     misc_feature    complement(11519..2506)
                     /Source="referenceToDocument: urn:local:.:1r8-7d3mzs7"
                     /label="101knr_backbone (concatenated sequence 2)"
                     /note="Geneious type: Concatenated sequence"
ORIGIN      
        1 ttgctcacat gttctttcct gcgttatccc ctgattagaa aaactcatcg agcatcaaat
       61 gaaactgcaa tttattcata tcaggattat caataccata tttttgaaaa agccgtttct
      121 gtaatgaagg agaaaactca ccgaggcagt tccataggat ggcaagatcc tggtatcggt
      181 ctgcgattcc gactcgtcca acatcaatac aacctattaa tttcccctcg tcaaaaataa
      241 ggttatcaag tgagaaatca ccatgagtga cgactgaatc cggtgagaat ggcaaaagct
      301 tatgcatttc tttccagact tgttcaacag gccagccatt acgctcgtca tcaaaatcac
      361 tcgcatcaac caaaccgtta ttcattcgtg attgcgcctg agcgaggcga aatacgcgat
      421 cgctgttaaa aggacaatta caaacaggaa tcgaatgcaa ccggcgcagg aacactgcca
      481 gcgcatcaac aatattttca cctgaatcag gatattcttc taatacctgg aatgctgttt
      541 tcccggggat cgcagtggtg agtaaccatg catcatcagg agtacggata aaatgcttga
      601 tggtcggaag aggcataaat tccgtcagcc agtttagtct gaccatctca tctgtaacat
      661 cattggcaac gctacctttg ccatgtttca gaaacaactc tggcgcatcg ggcttcccat
      721 acaatcgata gattgtcgca cctgattgcc cgacattatc gcgagcccat ttatacccat
      781 ataaatcagc atccatgttg gaatttaatc gcggcctcga gcaagacgtt tcccgttgaa
      841 tatggctcat aacacccctt gtattactgt ttatgtaagc agacagtttt attgttcatg
      901 atgatatatt tttatcttgt gcaatgtaac atcagagatt ttgagacaca acgtggcttt
      961 cccccccccc cctgcaggtc gatctaagct tgcttctttg ctgacgagtg gcggacgggt
     1021 gagtaatgtc tgggaaactg cctgatggag atccacgcat tttaacaggg ttattgtctc
     1081 atgagcggat acatatttga atgtatttag aaaaataaac aaatagctag ctcactcggt
     1141 cgctacgctc gcggccgctt aattaactac agccgatagt ctggaacagc gcacttacgg
     1201 gttgctgcgc aacccaagtg ctaccggcgc ggcagcgtga cccgtgtcgg cggctccaac
     1261 ggctcgccat cgtccagaaa acacggctca tcgggcatcg gcaggcgctg ctgcccgcgc
     1321 cgttcccatt cctccgtttc ggtcaaggct ggcaggtctg gttccatgcc cggaatgccg
     1381 ggctggctgg gcggctcctc gccggggccg gtcggtagtt gctgctcgcc cggatacagg
     1441 gtcgggatgc ggcgcaggtc gccatgcccc aacagcgatt cgtcctggtc gtcgtgatca
     1501 accaccacgg cggcactgaa caccgacagg cgcaactggt cgcggggctg gccccacgcc
     1561 acgcggtcat tgaccacgta ggccgacacg gtgccggggc cgttgagctt cacgacggag
     1621 atccagcgct cggccaccaa gtccttgact gcgtattgga ccgtccgcaa agaacgtccg
     1681 atgagcttgg aaagtgtctt ctggctgacc accacggcgt tctggtggcc catctgcgcc
     1741 acgaggtgat gcagcagcat tgccgccgtg ggtttcctcg caataagccc ggcccacgcc
     1801 tcatgcgctt tgcgttccgt ttgcacccag tgaccgggct tgttcttggc ttgaatgccg
     1861 atttctctgg actgcgtggc catgcttatc tccatgcggt agggtgccgc acggttgcgg
     1921 caccatgcgc aatcagctgc aacttttcgg cagcgcgaca acaattatgc gttgcgtaaa
     1981 agtggcagtc aattacagat tttctttaac ctacgcaatg agctattgcg gggggtgccg
     2041 caatgagctg ttgcgtaccc ccctttttta agttgttgat ttttaagtct ttcgcatttc
     2101 gccctatatc tagttctttg gtgcccaaag aagggcaccc ctgcggggtt cccccacgcc
     2161 ttcggcgcgg ctccccctcc ggcaaaaagt ggcccctccg gggcttgttg atcgactgcg
     2221 cggccttcgg ccttgcccaa ggtggcgctg cccccttgga acccccgcac tcgccgccgt
     2281 gaggctcggg gggcaggcgg gcgggcttcg ccttcgactg cccccactcg cataggcttg
     2341 ggtcgttcca ggcgcgtcaa ggccaagccg ctgcgcggtc gctgcgcgag ccttgacccg
     2401 ccttccactt ggtgtccaac cggcaagcga agcgcgcagg ccgcaggccg gaggcttaat
     2461 taagtttaaa caccatgcat cacgaagcgg gtcactactt ggtaagttta aacaccatgc
     2521 atcacgaagc gggtcactac ttggttcacg atttcttcgc agcagccttt ttagcgggcg
     2581 ctttctttgc ggtagacttc ttagccgctg ctttcttcgc cggtgccttt ttggctggtt
     2641 tactgtccga tttgctttcc ttagaatcag actcactgtc ggaatcatcc ttcgaatcac
     2701 ttttacctcc cttccgtgct ttgacggagg cttccaactt tgccagcaag tcggacacgt
     2761 cttccgttcc ttcgtctaac tcagctggtt gctcctcaac gctaaaagcc tctcctccct
     2821 cgagttttgc ttgtaccagc tcccgtaact gttcttggta gtcgtcatgg tacagatcgg
     2881 gtttgaaatc atcggtcatc gattcgacga cttggcctgc catctttaac tcagcaggct
     2941 tgatctgcac ttctttatcc aggattggga agtcggggtc ccgaatttcg tctggccaca
     3001 gcagtgtgtg aatcatcatg acatcccgct tgctgaagtc ttttacccgc agggctgcga
     3061 gccggctttt gttccgcagg gaaaagtgaa caatcgcaat ccgatctgtc tctgccaagg
     3121 ttttcgcgag gagaacataa gatttcgagg acttggaatc cggttccagg aagtacgact
     3181 tatcgtacat taaaggatcg agttgttctg ctggaataaa ttcaacaact tcgatctcgc
     3241 gactacgctc ctccgggagc gtcgcgatgt cctcatcggt gatgactacc atttgtccat
     3301 cgtccgattc gaaggcttta ttgatgtcac gatattcgac cacctctccg caaacttcgc
     3361 acacccgttt ataccggatc cgtccattat ccttcgcatg tacttgatgg aatttaatgt
     3421 catggtcttc ggttgcggaa taaaccttga ccggaacgtt tacgagtccg aatgcaatgc
     3481 tccctttcca gatactgcgc attttttttt cctccttgtg tgattattcc cagacgactt
     3541 catcgggggt cttatcaggg cgcaagccgc gccaactggg ctggcgcaag cggccatcac
     3601 tggtgcgttc gctatagcgg acttcgccga ccaattccgg gcggacaaag gtgacgccgc
     3661 gggcatcaac cttgggcagg ggggcgttaa acgggctttc atcggtatgc agcggtttca
     3721 gcatatcttt cagcttgctc aattcctttt cggtaaagcc ggtgccaacg cggcccacaa
     3781 actgcaagcc ttcggggcct gggataccca agaccaaggc accgatacca ctgctgcgcc
     3841 ccccttcgcc ctggcgccac ccaccgatca caacttcttg agtattccag atcttatcct
     3901 tgatccagct gctgctgcgg cgaccgggct gatacgtgga atcccatttt ttggcgacga
     3961 caccttcaaa gcgcttcttc cgaacatgtt ccatggcttc tgggccatcg cccggcagtt
     4021 gatccggaac gatcaggcct ccgccatcgg ccagcgcttc caagattttt cgtcgatctg
     4081 aatacttggc ccgcagcagt gagcggccat ccagccacag gatatcaaac gcccaaaatt
     4141 ccacccgcgt actccgcgcg cgattctgca tctgcccaaa gctcggcaca ccggattcat
     4201 ccagcgcaac cgcctcgcca tcgaggacca catggtgctc agcgagatcg gcagcgagag
     4261 ccttgaactg aggatattcc cccgtgactt cgcggccggt ccgcgagcgg atctggagtt
     4321 gcccatgatc agcatcaata atgactcggt acccatccca tttaccctcg aacgcccatt
     4381 gtttagcttt gtatttggcc acggaaccct cagtggcgag catcggggcg aaatcttccg
     4441 gccgagcgtt cttttggtcc ttcatgcggt gcgccagcca atttttaccc ttagtttgaa
     4501 tgagagcgta acgaccgtcc accttctcgc catgcaaggt cacaatgatt tcgccgtgcg
     4561 agtcatctgg gttatccagt tcttccggca cccggaattt ctcagtttcg taagaaccac
     4621 tgtcccaaat aaccatgtct ccggcgccat actcgccttt ggggatcgag ccatgaaatg
     4681 ctaaatactc gatggggtga tcttcggtgt gcaccgcgag tcggttttcg gcagtggttt
     4741 cgggcaggtt cttagggacc gcgaaagaca cgagcacacc gtcgcgttcc aggcggagat
     4801 cgtagtggag tcgacgtgca tggtgttctt gaatgacgaa tttgtcgtta tttccggttt
     4861 tagggatctc cttaggaacg ggctctgggg tcttggaagc gtcacgcata gaacggtaag
     4921 tagtcagttt gtccgcaata ggtgcgtccg catcaagcgg ggccaagagg tcaccatact
     4981 catctaaccg gtccaaaacc tcgtcaaagc gcagatgacg aagttcgggg tctgcaattt
     5041 catcccaggt tcggggagct gccaccgtcg ggtggtcgcg gcctcgaagg gagtaaggcg
     5101 caatcgtcgt cttcgctgca ttgttctgac tccagtcgag gaacaccttt ccggcacgca
     5161 gtgatttcgt catggttgca gtaaccagtt ttggcattgc ctgttctaac tgttgagcaa
     5221 cccgccgtgc cagcaccgag gcgccgcggc tgctgatcgg ctcagccaac ggtacgtata
     5281 ggtggagccc tttcgagccc gacgttagcg ggtatgtttc taaatcgaga tcggtcataa
     5341 gcgcgcggac ttcgtgagct atctcgcata gttgcgtcat cgttaccccc tcacctggat
     5401 ctaggtcgaa cacaatccgg gtagctggtc cctgatcgcc atcctcgaag cgccattgcg
     5461 gtacatgtac ctcaagcgag gcttgttgtg ccacccaggc taacccctcc ctcgtattga
     5521 taatggggta cgttgttgtg ccagatttat gtgtaatact cccccgttcc aaccaacttg
     5581 gtgccgatga agccagttgt ttctcaaaga acgcctcctc cgcgactcca tttggccaac
     5641 gttttcgtgt aacgggacgt ccggcaatat gaggcaccat cacctgcgca atgctcaaat
     5701 agtaatcaaa aacctcggcc ttagtcgttc ctgtagcagg atataggact ttgtcggggt
     5761 tggttagtcg gacgcgctcg tatcgctcca taccccaggg gtgtctagcc attttttttt
     5821 cctccttgat tcacttttct ctatcactga tagggagtgg taaaataact ctatcaatga
     5881 tagagtgtca acaaaaatta ggaattaatg atgtctagat tagataaaag taaagtgatt
     5941 aacagcgcat tagagctgct taatgaggtc ggaatcgaag gtttaacaac ccgtaaactc
     6001 gcccagaagc taggtgtaga gcagcctaca ttgtattggc atgtaaaaaa taagcgggct
     6061 ttgctcgacg ccttagccat tgagatgtta gataggcacc atactcactt ttgcccttta
     6121 gaaggggaaa gctggcaaga ttttttacgt aataacgcta aaagttttag atgtgcttta
     6181 ctaagtcatc gcgatggagc aaaagtacat ttaggtacac ggcctacaga aaaacagtat
     6241 gaaactctcg aaaatcaatt agccttttta tgccaacaag gtttttcact agagaatgca
     6301 ttatatgcac tcagcgctgt ggggcatttt actttaggtt gcgtattgga agatcaagag
     6361 catcaagtcg ctaaagaaga aagggaaaca cctactactg atagtatgcc gccattatta
     6421 cgacaagcta tcgaattatt tgatcaccaa ggtgcagagc cagccttctt attcggcctt
     6481 gaattgatca tatgcggatt agaaaaacaa cttaaatgtg aaagtgggtc ttaaggaagc
     6541 aacggcccgg agggtggcgg gcaggacgcc cgccataaac tgccaggcat caaattaagc
     6601 agaaggccat cctgacggat ggcctttttg cgtttctaca aactctgcta gcttctagag
     6661 cacagctaac accacgtcgt ccctatctgc tgccctaggt ctatgagtgg ttgctggata
     6721 actttacggg catgcataag gctcgtatga tatattcagg gagtccacaa cggtttccct
     6781 ctacaaataa ttttgtttaa cttttactag aggaggaggc aaaaatggat aagaaatact
     6841 caataggctt agatatcggc acaaatagcg tcggatgggc ggtgatcact gatgaatata
     6901 aggttccgtc taaaaagttc aaggttctgg gaaatacaga ccgccacagt atcaaaaaaa
     6961 atcttatagg ggctctttta tttgacagtg gagagacagc ggaagcgact cgactcaaac
     7021 ggacagctcg tagaaggtat acacgtcgga agaatcgtat ttgttatcta caggagattt
     7081 tttcaaatga gatggcgaaa gtagatgata gtttctttca tcgacttgaa gagtcttttt
     7141 tggtggaaga agacaagaag catgaacgtc atcctatttt tggaaatata gtagatgaag
     7201 ttgcttatca tgagaaatat ccaactatct atcatctgcg aaaaaaattg gtagattcta
     7261 ctgataaagc ggatttgcgc ttaatctatt tggccttagc gcatatgatt aagtttcgtg
     7321 gtcatttttt gattgaggga gatttaaatc ctgataatag tgatgtggac aaactattta
     7381 tccagttggt acaaacctac aatcaattat ttgaagaaaa ccctattaac gcaagtggag
     7441 tagatgctaa agcgattctt tctgcacgat tgagtaaatc aagacgatta gaaaatctca
     7501 ttgctcagct ccccggtgag aagaaaaatg gcttatttgg gaatctcatt gctttgtcat
     7561 tgggtttgac ccctaatttt aaatcaaatt ttgatttggc agaagatgct aaattacagc
     7621 tttcaaaaga tacttacgat gatgatttag ataatttatt ggcgcaaatt ggagatcaat
     7681 atgctgattt gtttttggca gctaagaatt tatcagatgc tattttactt tcagatatcc
     7741 taagagtaaa tactgaaata actaaggctc ccctatcagc ttcaatgatt aaacgctacg
     7801 atgaacatca tcaagacttg actcttttaa aagctttagt tcgacaacaa cttccagaaa
     7861 agtataaaga aatctttttt gatcaatcaa aaaacggata tgcaggttat attgatgggg
     7921 gagctagcca agaagaattt tataaattta tcaaaccaat tttagaaaaa atggatggta
     7981 ctgaggaatt attggtgaaa ctaaatcgtg aagatttgct gcgcaagcaa cggacctttg
     8041 acaacggctc tattccccat caaattcact tgggtgagct gcatgctatt ttgagaagac
     8101 aagaagactt ttatccattt ttaaaagaca atcgtgagaa gattgaaaaa atcttgactt
     8161 ttcgaattcc ttattatgtt ggtccattgg cgcgtggcaa tagtcgtttt gcatggatga
     8221 ctcggaagtc tgaagaaaca attaccccat ggaattttga agaagttgtc gataaaggtg
     8281 cttcagctca atcatttatt gaacgcatga caaactttga taaaaatctt ccaaatgaaa
     8341 aagtactacc aaaacatagt ttgctttatg agtattttac ggtttataac gaattgacaa
     8401 aggtcaaata tgttactgaa ggaatgcgaa aaccagcatt tctttcaggt gaacagaaga
     8461 aagccattgt tgatttactc ttcaaaacaa atcgaaaagt aaccgttaag caattaaaag
     8521 aagattattt caaaaaaata gaatgttttg atagtgttga aatttcagga gttgaagata
     8581 gatttaatgc ttcattaggt acctaccatg atttgctaaa aattattaaa gataaagatt
     8641 ttttggataa tgaagaaaat gaagatatct tagaggatat tgttttaaca ttgaccttat
     8701 ttgaagatag ggagatgatt gaggaaagac ttaaaacata tgctcacctc tttgatgata
     8761 aggtgatgaa acagcttaaa cgtcgccgtt atactggttg gggacgtttg tctcgaaaat
     8821 tgattaatgg tattagggat aagcaatctg gcaaaacaat attagatttt ttgaaatcag
     8881 atggttttgc caatcgcaat tttatgcagc tgatccatga tgatagtttg acatttaaag
     8941 aagacattca aaaagcacaa gtgtctggac aaggcgatag tttacatgaa catattgcaa
     9001 atttagctgg tagccctgct attaaaaaag gtattttaca gactgtaaaa gttgttgatg
     9061 aattggtcaa agtaatgggg cggcataagc cagaaaatat cgttattgaa atggcacgtg
     9121 aaaatcagac aactcaaaag ggccagaaaa attcgcgaga gcgtatgaaa cgaatcgaag
     9181 aaggtatcaa agaattagga agtcagattc ttaaagagca tcctgttgaa aatactcaat
     9241 tgcaaaatga aaagctctat ctctattatc tccaaaatgg aagagacatg tatgtggacc
     9301 aagaattaga tattaatcgt ttaagtgatt atgatgtcga tcacattgtt ccacaaagtt
     9361 tccttaaaga cgattcaata gacaataagg tcttaacgcg ttctgataaa aatcgtggta
     9421 aatcggataa cgttccaagt gaagaagtag tcaaaaagat gaaaaactat tggagacaac
     9481 ttctaaacgc caagttaatc actcaacgta agtttgataa tttaacgaaa gctgaacgtg
     9541 gaggtttgag tgaacttgat aaagctggtt ttatcaaacg ccaattggtt gaaactcgcc
     9601 aaatcactaa gcatgtggca caaattttgg atagtcgcat gaatactaaa tacgatgaaa
     9661 atgataaact tattcgagag gttaaagtga ttaccttaaa atctaaatta gtttctgact
     9721 tccgaaaaga tttccaattc tataaagtac gtgagattaa caattaccat catgcccatg
     9781 atgcgtatct aaatgccgtc gttggaactg ctttgattaa gaaatatcca aaacttgaat
     9841 cggagtttgt ctatggtgat tataaagttt atgatgttcg taaaatgatt gctaagtctg
     9901 agcaagaaat aggcaaagca accgcaaaat atttctttta ctctaatatc atgaacttct
     9961 tcaaaacaga aattacactt gcaaatggag agattcgcaa acgccctcta atcgaaacta
    10021 atggggaaac tggagaaatt gtctgggata aagggcgaga ttttgccaca gtgcgcaaag
    10081 tattgtccat gccccaagtc aatattgtca agaaaacaga agtacagaca ggcggattct
    10141 ccaaggagtc aattttacca aaaagaaatt cggacaagct tattgctcgt aaaaaagact
    10201 gggatccaaa aaaatatggt ggttttgata gtccaacggt agcttattca gtcctagtgg
    10261 ttgctaaggt ggaaaaaggg aaatcgaaga agttaaaatc cgttaaagag ttactaggga
    10321 tcacaattat ggaaagaagt tcctttgaaa aaaatccgat tgacttttta gaagctaaag
    10381 gatataagga agttaaaaaa gacttaatca ttaaactacc taaatatagt ctttttgagt
    10441 tagaaaacgg tcgtaaacgg atgctggcta gtgccggaga attacaaaaa ggaaatgagc
    10501 tggctctgcc aagcaaatat gtgaattttt tatatttagc tagtcattat gaaaagttga
    10561 agggtagtcc agaagataac gaacaaaaac aattgtttgt ggagcagcat aagcattatt
    10621 tagatgagat tattgagcaa atcagtgaat tttctaagcg tgttatttta gcagatgcca
    10681 atttagataa agttcttagt gcatataaca aacatagaga caaaccaata cgtgaacaag
    10741 cagaaaatat tattcattta tttacgttga cgaatcttgg agctcccgct gcttttaaat
    10801 attttgatac aacaattgat cgtaaacgat atacgtctac aaaagaagtt ttagatgcca
    10861 ctcttatcca tcaatccatc actggtcttt atgaaacacg cattgatttg agtcagctag
    10921 gaggtgactg accggctgat aaatttcttt gaatttctcc ttgattattt gttataaatg
    10981 ttataaaata atcttgttgg aaccattcaa aacagcatag caagttaaaa taaggctagt
    11041 ccgttatcaa cttgaaaaag tggcaccgag tcggtgcttt ttttgatact tctattctac
    11101 tctgactgca aaccaaaaaa acaagcgctt tcaaaacgct tgttttatca tttttaggga
    11161 aattaatctc ttaatccttt tatcattcta catttaggcg ctgccatctt gggacaatga
    11221 aaacgttagt catggcgcgc cttgacggct agctcagtcc taggtacagt gctagctaat
    11281 gccgttaacc cttgcgggtt ttagagctat gctgttttga atggtcccaa aacctgcaga
    11341 caagcccggc cggcctaagg cgatgccccc tcgacctcga tcagggaggc gttcaggacg
    11401 actcacaaag aaagccgggc aatgcccggc tttttccacg cctcctgggc tgacttcagg
    11461 tgctacattt gaagagataa attgcactga aatctagagc ggttgcggcc gcaaaaaaac
    11521 a
//
