# Supplementary material for: Heterologous Cas9 and non-homologous end joining as a Potentially Organism-Agnostic Knockout (POAK) system in bacteria
Source: bioRxiv preprint, doi:10.1101/601971, version 2 (2021-10-06)
Supplement: Plasmid Sequences [file 601971_file03.zip › SuppFileA1/IP_287.gb]

LOCUS       IP_287                 15352 bp ds-DNA     circular     05-JAN-2019
DEFINITION  gpPOAKgalKw6.
ACCESSION   urn.local...2g-9z01nbg
KEYWORDS    .
SOURCE      
  ORGANISM  .
FEATURES             Location/Qualifiers
     misc_feature    complement(1..80)
                     /ApEinfo_revcolor="#b4abac"
                     /ApEinfo_fwdcolor="#b4abac"
                     /label="Backbone"
     misc_feature    complement(28..33)
                     /ApEinfo_revcolor="#ff9ccd"
                     /ApEinfo_fwdcolor="#ff9ccd"
                     /label="-35"
     terminator      complement(37..80)
                     /ApEinfo_revcolor="#84b0dc"
                     /ApEinfo_fwdcolor="#84b0dc"
                     /label="rrnB_T1_terminator"
     misc_feature    complement(81..88)
                     /ApEinfo_revcolor="#7ea7d8"
                     /ApEinfo_fwdcolor="#7ea7d8"
                     /label="PacI"
     misc_feature    complement(129..1085)
                     /ApEinfo_revcolor="#85dae9"
                     /ApEinfo_fwdcolor="#85dae9"
                     /label="Ku_MYCS2_pcc7002 optimized"
     misc_feature    complement(342..347)
                     /Recognition_pattern="GAAGAC(2/6)"
                     /annotation_group="GAAGAC"
                     /label="BbsI"
                     /note="Geneious type: restriction site"
     misc_feature    847..852
                     /Recognition_pattern="GCGATG(10/14)"
                     /annotation_group="GCGATG"
                     /label="BtgZI"
                     /note="Geneious type: restriction site"
     misc_feature    complement(1008..1013)
                     /Recognition_pattern="GAAGAC(2/6)"
                     /annotation_group="GAAGAC"
                     /label="BbsI"
                     /note="Geneious type: restriction site"
     misc_feature    complement(1086..1100)
                     /ApEinfo_revcolor="#ff0087"
                     /ApEinfo_fwdcolor="#ff0087"
                     /label="RBS"
     misc_feature    complement(1107..3395)
                     /ApEinfo_revcolor="#b1ff67"
                     /ApEinfo_fwdcolor="#b1ff67"
                     /label="LigD_MYCS2"
     misc_feature    complement(1589..1594)
                     /Recognition_pattern="GCGATG(10/14)"
                     /annotation_group="GCGATG"
                     /label="BtgZI"
                     /note="Geneious type: restriction site"
     misc_feature    complement(2303..2305)
                     /ApEinfo_revcolor="#d6b295"
                     /ApEinfo_fwdcolor="#d6b295"
                     /label="BsmBI site"
     misc_feature    complement(2327..2332)
                     /Recognition_pattern="ACCTGC(4/8)"
                     /annotation_group="ACCTGC"
                     /label="BspMI, BfuAI"
                     /note="Geneious type: restriction site"
     misc_feature    complement(2386..2397)
                     /ApEinfo_revcolor="#faac61"
                     /ApEinfo_fwdcolor="#faac61"
                     /label="BsmBI Site"
     misc_feature    complement(2692..2697)
                     /Recognition_pattern="GAAGAC(2/6)"
                     /annotation_group="GAAGAC"
                     /label="BbsI"
                     /note="Geneious type: restriction site"
     misc_feature    3264..3270
                     /Recognition_pattern="CACCTGC(4/8)"
                     /annotation_group="CACCTGC"
                     /label="AarI"
                     /note="Geneious type: restriction site"
     misc_feature    3265..3270
                     /Recognition_pattern="ACCTGC(4/8)"
                     /annotation_group="ACCTGC"
                     /label="BspMI, BfuAI"
                     /note="Geneious type: restriction site"
     misc_feature    complement(3396..3410)
                     /ApEinfo_revcolor="#ff0087"
                     /ApEinfo_fwdcolor="#ff0087"
                     /label="RBS"
     misc_feature    complement(3413..3490)
                     /ApEinfo_revcolor="#ffef86"
                     /ApEinfo_fwdcolor="#ffef86"
                     /label="tetA promoter element"
     misc_feature    3420..3426
                     /ApEinfo_revcolor="#b1ff67"
                     /ApEinfo_fwdcolor="#b1ff67"
                     /label="-35 Pr1"
     misc_feature    complement(3421..3441)
                     /ApEinfo_revcolor="#d6b295"
                     /ApEinfo_fwdcolor="#d6b295"
                     /label="O2"
     misc_feature    3439
                     /ApEinfo_revcolor="#d6b295"
                     /ApEinfo_fwdcolor="#d6b295"
                     /label="tetA tss"
     misc_feature    3441..3446
                     /ApEinfo_revcolor="#84b0dc"
                     /ApEinfo_fwdcolor="#84b0dc"
                     /label="-35 Pr2"
     misc_feature    3444..3449
                     /ApEinfo_revcolor="#85dae9"
                     /ApEinfo_fwdcolor="#85dae9"
                     /label="-10 Pr1"
     misc_feature    complement(3445..3450)
                     /ApEinfo_revcolor="#ffef86"
                     /ApEinfo_fwdcolor="#ffef86"
                     /label="-10 Pa"
     misc_feature    complement(3451..3469)
                     /ApEinfo_revcolor="#f8d3a9"
                     /ApEinfo_fwdcolor="#f8d3a9"
                     /label="O1"
     misc_feature    3464..3469
                     /ApEinfo_revcolor="#d59687"
                     /ApEinfo_fwdcolor="#d59687"
                     /label="-10 Pr2"
     misc_feature    complement(3468..3474)
                     /ApEinfo_revcolor="#85dae9"
                     /ApEinfo_fwdcolor="#85dae9"
                     /label="-35 Pa"
     misc_feature    3476
                     /ApEinfo_revcolor="#9eafd2"
                     /ApEinfo_fwdcolor="#9eafd2"
                     /label="tetR TSS"
     gene            3491..4117
                     /ApEinfo_revcolor="#ffef86"
                     /ApEinfo_fwdcolor="#ffef86"
                     /label="tetR"
     misc_feature    complement(3770..3775)
                     /Recognition_pattern="GCGATG(10/14)"
                     /annotation_group="GCGATG"
                     /label="BtgZI"
                     /note="Geneious type: restriction site"
     misc_feature    3774..3779
                     /Recognition_pattern="GCGATG(10/14)"
                     /annotation_group="GCGATG"
                     /label="BtgZI"
                     /note="Geneious type: restriction site"
     PCR_primer      3907..3931
                     /ApEinfo_revcolor="#85dae9"
                     /ApEinfo_fwdcolor="#85dae9"
                     /label="GCATTTTACTTTAGGTTGCGTATTG"
     source          4118..4684
                     /ApEinfo_revcolor="#b1ff67"
                     /ApEinfo_fwdcolor="#b1ff67"
     terminator      4138..4225
                     /ApEinfo_revcolor="#9eafd2"
                     /ApEinfo_fwdcolor="#9eafd2"
                     /label="rrnBT2 term"
     primer_bind     complement(4213..4235)
                     /Pair_Dimer_Tm="None"
                     /Product_Size=11075
                     /Mismatches=0
                     /Extension="CACCACAGCTCTTCG"
                     /created_by="primer3"
                     /annotation_group="1010511167457982922975-f841-4646-8186-d
                     5585775c092"
                     /%GC="47.8"
                     /Tm="63.0"
                     /Hairpin_Tm="45.3"
                     /Self_Dimer_Tm="17.6"
                     /Sequence="GCTAGCAGAGTTTGTAGAAACGC"
                     /label="IP_P_625"
     Junction        4234
                     /Reads_using=2
                     /Reads_supporting_discovery=2
                     /Junction_Type="Rearrangement (inversion)"
                     /Rearrangement_Distance=250
                     /Junction_Source="11118-"
                     /Junction_Destination="10868+"
                     /ID="junction 2"
                     /label="junction 2"
     Junction        4235
                     /Reads_using=2
                     /Reads_supporting_discovery=2
                     /Junction_Type="Rearrangement (inversion)"
                     /Rearrangement_Distance=250
                     /Junction_Source="11117+"
                     /Junction_Destination="10867-"
                     /ID="junction 1"
                     /label="junction 1"
     misc_feature    <4236..>4483
                     /Source="referenceToDocument: urn:local:.:1a-71ucs8c"
                     /label="enolase promoter (concatenated sequence 2)
                     (reversed)"
                     /note="Geneious type: Concatenated sequence"
     misc_feature    4236..4255
                     /created_by="primer3"
                     /%GC="50.0"
                     /Tm="58.4"
                     /Hairpin_Tm="None"
                     /Self_Dimer_Tm="None"
                     /Pair_Dimer_Tm="None"
                     /Sequence="AAACGTAACCTCCTCCTCGT"
                     /Product_Size=248
                     /annotation_group="1703314583716186a65d069-180f-49c5-8f08-
                     0d69dcbbd9f7enolase promoter (reversed)"
                     /Extension="CACCACAGCTCTTCGAGC"
                     /label="248 R"
                     /note="Geneious type: primer_bind_reverse"
     misc_feature    4236..4255
                     /Pair_Dimer_Tm="None"
                     /Product_Size=248
                     /Mismatches=0
                     /Extension="CACCACAGCTCTTCGAGC"
                     /created_by="primer3"
                     /annotation_group="2905217782194766de3379f-ad61-474f-9de7-
                     afc437461551"
                     /%GC="50.0"
                     /Tm="61.7"
                     /Hairpin_Tm="None"
                     /Self_Dimer_Tm="None"
                     /Sequence="AAACGTAACCTCCTCCTCGT"
                     /label="IP_P_622"
                     /note="Geneious type: primer_bind_reverse"
     source          <4236..>4483
                     /organism="Weissella confusa"
                     /mol_type="genomic DNA"
                     /strain="DSM 20196"
                     /isolation_source="fermented sausages"
                     /culture_collection="DSM:20196"
                     /db_xref="taxon:1583"
                     /collection_date=1969
     motif1          complement(4306..4334)
                     /Mismatches=4
                     /%_Identity="86.20689655172414"
                     /Motif="TTGACAN(17)TATAAT"
                     /annotation_group="Sig70: 139,781 <- 139,809"
                     /label="Sig70"
     motif1          4410..4438
                     /Mismatches=4
                     /%_Identity="86.20689655172414"
                     /Motif="TTGACAN(17)TATAAT"
                     /annotation_group="Sig70: 139,885 -> 139,913"
                     /label="Sig70"
     motif1          complement(4436..4464)
                     /Mismatches=4
                     /%_Identity="86.20689655172414"
                     /Motif="TTGACAN(17)TATAAT"
                     /annotation_group="Sig70: 139,911 <- 139,939"
                     /label="Sig70"
     primer_bind     complement(4455..4483)
                     /created_by="primer3"
                     /%GC="27.6"
                     /Tm="57.4"
                     /Hairpin_Tm="36.1"
                     /Self_Dimer_Tm="None"
                     /Pair_Dimer_Tm="None"
                     /Sequence="ACTTGTTTTAAAAGTATAGTTATCTGGGA"
                     /Product_Size=248
                     /annotation_group="170331402072391a6c83395-d92a-4cd7-9000-
                     e09b7d394042enolase promoter (reversed)"
                     /Extension="CACCACAGCTCTTCGCTC"
                     /label="1 F"
     misc_feature    4484..4505
                     /Pair_Dimer_Tm="None"
                     /Product_Size=11075
                     /Mismatches=0
                     /Extension="CACCACAGCTCTTCG"
                     /created_by="primer3"
                     /annotation_group="10105061849288564c171b-88c3-4f99-ac0a-8
                     324cfc5e03b"
                     /%GC="40.9"
                     /Tm="59.1"
                     /Hairpin_Tm="None"
                     /Self_Dimer_Tm="None"
                     /Sequence="GAGGAGGCAAAAATGGATAAGA"
                     /label="IP_P_624"
                     /note="Geneious type: primer_bind_reverse"
     Junction        4484
                     /Reads_using=2
                     /Reads_supporting_discovery=2
                     /Junction_Type="Rearrangement (inversion)"
                     /Rearrangement_Distance=250
                     /Junction_Source="10868-"
                     /Junction_Destination="11118+"
                     /ID="junction 2"
                     /label="junction 2"
     Junction        4485
                     /Reads_using=2
                     /Reads_supporting_discovery=2
                     /Junction_Type="Rearrangement (inversion)"
                     /Rearrangement_Distance=250
                     /Junction_Source="10867+"
                     /Junction_Destination="11117-"
                     /ID="junction 1"
                     /label="junction 1"
     CDS             4496..4684
                     /ApEinfo_revcolor="#ff9ccd"
                     /ApEinfo_fwdcolor="#ff9ccd"
                     /label="cas9"
     CDS             4685..8602
                     /ApEinfo_revcolor="#ff9ccd"
                     /ApEinfo_fwdcolor="#ff9ccd"
                     /label="cas9"
     source          4685..9026
                     /ApEinfo_revcolor="#b1ff67"
                     /ApEinfo_fwdcolor="#b1ff67"
     misc_feature    4820..4825
                     /Recognition_pattern="GAAGAC(2/6)"
                     /annotation_group="GAAGAC"
                     /label="BbsI"
                     /note="Geneious type: restriction site"
     misc_feature    complement(5573..5578)
                     /Recognition_pattern="ACCTGC(4/8)"
                     /annotation_group="ACCTGC"
                     /label="BspMI, BfuAI"
                     /note="Geneious type: restriction site"
     misc_feature    5766..5771
                     /Recognition_pattern="GAAGAC(2/6)"
                     /annotation_group="GAAGAC"
                     /label="BbsI"
                     /note="Geneious type: restriction site"
     misc_feature    5774..5779
                     /Recognition_pattern="GAAGAC(2/6)"
                     /annotation_group="GAAGAC"
                     /label="BbsI"
                     /note="Geneious type: restriction site"
     misc_feature    6611..6616
                     /Recognition_pattern="GAAGAC(2/6)"
                     /annotation_group="GAAGAC"
                     /label="BbsI"
                     /note="Geneious type: restriction site"
     misc_feature    8527..8551
                     /label="/ApEinfo_revcolor=#84b0dc
                     /ApEinfo_fwdcolor=#84b0dc"
     promoter        8607..8660
                     /ApEinfo_revcolor="#b4abac"
                     /ApEinfo_fwdcolor="#b4abac"
                     /label="tracrRNA promoter"
     precursor_RNA   8667..8755
                     /ApEinfo_revcolor="#75c6a9"
                     /ApEinfo_fwdcolor="#75c6a9"
                     /label="tracrRNA precursor"
     terminator      8734..8755
                     /ApEinfo_revcolor="#b4abac"
                     /ApEinfo_fwdcolor="#b4abac"
                     /label="tracrRNA terminator"
     terminator      complement(8786..8827)
                     /ApEinfo_revcolor="#9eafd2"
                     /ApEinfo_fwdcolor="#9eafd2"
     promoter        8884..8948
                     /ApEinfo_revcolor="#b4abac"
                     /ApEinfo_fwdcolor="#b4abac"
                     /label="J23100 promoter"
     misc_feature    8949..8968
                     /Original_Bases="GAGACCGACTGAGGTCTCA"
                     /label="GAGACCGACTGAGGTCTCA"
                     /note="Geneious type: Editing History Replacement"
     misc_RNA        complement(<8949..>8968)
                     /created_by="isaacnplant"
                     /Color="#33ffff"
                     /modified_by="isaacnplant"
                     /label="IP_P_987"
     misc_RNA        <8949..8968
                     /created_by="isaacnplant"
                     /Color="#0077ee"
                     /modified_by="isaacnplant"
                     /label="IP_P_986"
     misc_RNA        8949..8968
                     /created_by="isaacnplant"
                     /label="wc_galk6"
     misc_feature    8969..9004
                     /ApEinfo_revcolor="#c6c9d1"
                     /ApEinfo_fwdcolor="#c6c9d1"
                     /label="repeat"
     misc_feature    9003..9008
                     /Recognition_pattern="ACCTGC(4/8)"
                     /annotation_group="ACCTGC"
                     /label="BspMI, BfuAI"
                     /note="Geneious type: restriction site"
     misc_feature    9031..9036
                     /Recognition_pattern="GCGATG(10/14)"
                     /annotation_group="GCGATG"
                     /label="BtgZI"
                     /note="Geneious type: restriction site"
     misc_feature    complement(9176..9183)
                     /ApEinfo_revcolor="#7ea7d8"
                     /ApEinfo_fwdcolor="#7ea7d8"
                     /label="NotI"
     misc_feature    9184..9233
                     /ApEinfo_revcolor="#b1ff67"
                     /ApEinfo_fwdcolor="#b1ff67"
                     /label="Homologous Recombination Cas9"
     misc_feature    9184..9233
                     /ApEinfo_revcolor="#b7e6d7"
                     /ApEinfo_fwdcolor="#b7e6d7"
                     /label="MCS"
     misc_feature    9184..9233
                     /ApEinfo_revcolor="#75c6a9"
                     /ApEinfo_fwdcolor="#75c6a9"
                     /label="MCS"
     misc_feature    9184..9225
                     /ApEinfo_revcolor="#85dae9"
                     /ApEinfo_fwdcolor="#85dae9"
                     /label="terminator"
     source          9234..15293
                     /ApEinfo_revcolor="#85dae9"
                     /ApEinfo_fwdcolor="#85dae9"
     Junction        9302^9303
                     /Reads_using=3
                     /Reads_supporting_discovery=3
                     /Junction_Type="Insertion"
                     /Insertion_Size=3
                     /Insertion="ACA"
                     /ID="junction 1"
                     /label="ACA"
     CDS             9563..10300
                     /ApEinfo_revcolor="#b1ff67"
                     /ApEinfo_fwdcolor="#b1ff67"
                     /label="ErR frame 2"
     CDS             10421..10891
                     /ApEinfo_revcolor="#d59687"
                     /ApEinfo_fwdcolor="#d59687"
                     /label="Rep1"
     misc_feature    complement(10537..10542)
                     /Recognition_pattern="CGTCTC(1/5)"
                     /annotation_group="CGTCTC"
                     /label="BsmBI"
                     /note="Geneious type: restriction site"
     misc_feature    11394..11399
                     /Recognition_pattern="GAAGAC(2/6)"
                     /annotation_group="GAAGAC"
                     /label="BbsI"
                     /note="Geneious type: restriction site"
     CDS             11884..13374
                     /ApEinfo_revcolor="#b7e6d7"
                     /ApEinfo_fwdcolor="#b7e6d7"
                     /label="Rep2"
     misc_feature    13031..13036
                     /Recognition_pattern="GCGATG(10/14)"
                     /annotation_group="GCGATG"
                     /label="BtgZI"
                     /note="Geneious type: restriction site"
     gene            complement(13868..14083)
                     /ApEinfo_revcolor="#9eafd2"
                     /ApEinfo_fwdcolor="#9eafd2"
                     /label="CAT/CamR (659 - 444)"
     misc_feature    14188..14193
                     /Recognition_pattern="CGTCTC(1/5)"
                     /annotation_group="CGTCTC"
                     /label="BsmBI"
                     /note="Geneious type: restriction site"
     rep_origin      14445..15284
                     /ApEinfo_revcolor="#c6c9d1"
                     /ApEinfo_fwdcolor="#c6c9d1"
                     /label="p15A_origin"
     source          15294..15352
                     /ApEinfo_revcolor="#85dae9"
                     /ApEinfo_fwdcolor="#85dae9"
ORIGIN      
        1 gtcctactca ggagagcgtt caccgacaaa caacagataa aacgaaaggc ccagtctttc
       61 gactgagcct ttcgttttat ttaattaagt ttaaacacca tgcatcacga agcgggtcac
      121 tacttggttc acgatttctt cgcagcagcc tttttagcgg gcgctttctt tgcggtagac
      181 ttcttagccg ctgctttctt cgccggtgcc tttttggctg gtttactgtc cgatttgctt
      241 tccttagaat cagactcact gtcggaatca tccttcgaat cacttttacc tcccttccgt
      301 gctttgacgg aggcttccaa ctttgccagc aagtcggaca cgtcttccgt tccttcgtct
      361 aactcagctg gttgctcctc aacgctaaaa gcctctcctc cctcgagttt tgcttgtacc
      421 agctcccgta actgttcttg gtagtcgtca tggtacagat cgggtttgaa atcatcggtc
      481 atcgattcga cgacttggcc tgccatcttt aactcagcag gcttgatctg cacttcttta
      541 tccaggattg ggaagtcggg gtcccgaatt tcgtctggcc acagcagtgt gtgaatcatc
      601 atgacatccc gcttgctgaa gtcttttacc cgcagggctg cgagccggct tttgttccgc
      661 agggaaaagt gaacaatcgc aatccgatct gtctctgcca aggttttcgc gaggagaaca
      721 taagatttcg aggacttgga atccggttcc aggaagtacg acttatcgta cattaaagga
      781 tcgagttgtt ctgctggaat aaattcaaca acttcgatct cgcgactacg ctcctccggg
      841 agcgtcgcga tgtcctcatc ggtgatgact accatttgtc catcgtccga ttcgaaggct
      901 ttattgatgt cacgatattc gaccacctct ccgcaaactt cgcacacccg tttataccgg
      961 atccgtccat tatccttcgc atgtacttga tggaatttaa tgtcatggtc ttcggttgcg
     1021 gaataaacct tgaccggaac gtttacgagt ccgaatgcaa tgctcccttt ccagatactg
     1081 cgcatttttt tttcctcctt gtgtgattat tcccagacga cttcatcggg ggtcttatca
     1141 gggcgcaagc cgcgccaact gggctggcgc aagcggccat cactggtgcg ttcgctatag
     1201 cggacttcgc cgaccaattc cgggcggaca aaggtgacgc cgcgggcatc aaccttgggc
     1261 aggggggcgt taaacgggct ttcatcggta tgcagcggtt tcagcatatc tttcagcttg
     1321 ctcaattcct tttcggtaaa gccggtgcca acgcggccca caaactgcaa gccttcgggg
     1381 cctgggatac ccaagaccaa ggcaccgata ccactgctgc gccccccttc gccctggcgc
     1441 cacccaccga tcacaacttc ttgagtattc cagatcttat ccttgatcca gctgctgctg
     1501 cggcgaccgg gctgatacgt ggaatcccat tttttggcga cgacaccttc aaagcgcttc
     1561 ttccgaacat gttccatggc ttctgggcca tcgcccggca gttgatccgg aacgatcagg
     1621 cctccgccat cggccagcgc ttccaagatt tttcgtcgat ctgaatactt ggcccgcagc
     1681 agtgagcggc catccagcca caggatatca aacgcccaaa attccacccg cgtactccgc
     1741 gcgcgattct gcatctgccc aaagctcggc acaccggatt catccagcgc aaccgcctcg
     1801 ccatcgagga ccacatggtg ctcagcgaga tcggcagcga gagccttgaa ctgaggatat
     1861 tcccccgtga cttcgcggcc ggtccgcgag cggatctgga gttgcccatg atcagcatca
     1921 ataatgactc ggtacccatc ccatttaccc tcgaacgccc attgtttagc tttgtatttg
     1981 gccacggaac cctcagtggc gagcatcggg gcgaaatctt ccggccgagc gttcttttgg
     2041 tccttcatgc ggtgcgccag ccaattttta cccttagttt gaatgagagc gtaacgaccg
     2101 tccaccttct cgccatgcaa ggtcacaatg atttcgccgt gcgagtcatc tgggttatcc
     2161 agttcttccg gcacccggaa tttctcagtt tcgtaagaac cactgtccca aataaccatg
     2221 tctccggcgc catactcgcc tttggggatc gagccatgaa atgctaaata ctcgatgggg
     2281 tgatcttcgg tgtgcaccgc gagtcggttt tcggcagtgg tttcgggcag gttcttaggg
     2341 accgcgaaag acacgagcac accgtcgcgt tccaggcgga gatcgtagtg gagtcgacgt
     2401 gcatggtgtt cttgaatgac gaatttgtcg ttatttccgg ttttagggat ctccttagga
     2461 acgggctctg gggtcttgga agcgtcacgc atagaacggt aagtagtcag tttgtccgca
     2521 ataggtgcgt ccgcatcaag cggggccaag aggtcaccat actcatctaa ccggtccaaa
     2581 acctcgtcaa agcgcagatg acgaagttcg gggtctgcaa tttcatccca ggttcgggga
     2641 gctgccaccg tcgggtggtc gcggcctcga agggagtaag gcgcaatcgt cgtcttcgct
     2701 gcattgttct gactccagtc gaggaacacc tttccggcac gcagtgattt cgtcatggtt
     2761 gcagtaacca gttttggcat tgcctgttct aactgttgag caacccgccg tgccagcacc
     2821 gaggcgccgc ggctgctgat cggctcagcc aacggtacgt ataggtggag ccctttcgag
     2881 cccgacgtta gcgggtatgt ttctaaatcg agatcggtca taagcgcgcg gacttcgtga
     2941 gctatctcgc atagttgcgt catcgttacc ccctcacctg gatctaggtc gaacacaatc
     3001 cgggtagctg gtccctgatc gccatcctcg aagcgccatt gcggtacatg tacctcaagc
     3061 gaggcttgtt gtgccaccca ggctaacccc tccctcgtat tgataatggg gtacgttgtt
     3121 gtgccagatt tatgtgtaat actcccccgt tccaaccaac ttggtgccga tgaagccagt
     3181 tgtttctcaa agaacgcctc ctccgcgact ccatttggcc aacgttttcg tgtaacggga
     3241 cgtccggcaa tatgaggcac catcacctgc gcaatgctca aatagtaatc aaaaacctcg
     3301 gccttagtcg ttcctgtagc aggatatagg actttgtcgg ggttggttag tcggacgcgc
     3361 tcgtatcgct ccatacccca ggggtgtcta gccatttttt tttcctcctt gattcacttt
     3421 tctctatcac tgatagggag tggtaaaata actctatcaa tgatagagtg tcaacaaaaa
     3481 ttaggaatta atgatgtcta gattagataa aagtaaagtg attaacagcg cattagagct
     3541 gcttaatgag gtcggaatcg aaggtttaac aacccgtaaa ctcgcccaga agctaggtgt
     3601 agagcagcct acattgtatt ggcatgtaaa aaataagcgg gctttgctcg acgccttagc
     3661 cattgagatg ttagataggc accatactca cttttgccct ttagaagggg aaagctggca
     3721 agatttttta cgtaataacg ctaaaagttt tagatgtgct ttactaagtc atcgcgatgg
     3781 agcaaaagta catttaggta cacggcctac agaaaaacag tatgaaactc tcgaaaatca
     3841 attagccttt ttatgccaac aaggtttttc actagagaat gcattatatg cactcagcgc
     3901 tgtggggcat tttactttag gttgcgtatt ggaagatcaa gagcatcaag tcgctaaaga
     3961 agaaagggaa acacctacta ctgatagtat gccgccatta ttacgacaag ctatcgaatt
     4021 atttgatcac caaggtgcag agccagcctt cttattcggc cttgaattga tcatatgcgg
     4081 attagaaaaa caacttaaat gtgaaagtgg gtcttaagga agcaacggcc cggagggtgg
     4141 cgggcaggac gcccgccata aactgccagg catcaaatta agcagaaggc catcctgacg
     4201 gatggccttt ttgcgtttct acaaactctg ctagcaaacg taacctcctc ctcgttggtc
     4261 tgcttatgtt gtttatatat ataagtctac acaacattgc atgacataac agtcggggat
     4321 gtaacaaacg taaaacggaa tagttgcttc agagtaacga taagcgtttc acagacggtt
     4381 caaacaaaaa gcaagaaagc cgattaaatg caacataacg tgtgaattat gttacaatat
     4441 atgacaaggg atattcccag ataactatac ttttaaaaca agtgaggagg caaaaatgga
     4501 taagaaatac tcaataggct tagatatcgg cacaaatagc gtcggatggg cggtgatcac
     4561 tgatgaatat aaggttccgt ctaaaaagtt caaggttctg ggaaatacag accgccacag
     4621 tatcaaaaaa aatcttatag gggctctttt atttgacagt ggagagacag cggaagcgac
     4681 tcgactcaaa cggacagctc gtagaaggta tacacgtcgg aagaatcgta tttgttatct
     4741 acaggagatt ttttcaaatg agatggcgaa agtagatgat agtttctttc atcgacttga
     4801 agagtctttt ttggtggaag aagacaagaa gcatgaacgt catcctattt ttggaaatat
     4861 agtagatgaa gttgcttatc atgagaaata tccaactatc tatcatctgc gaaaaaaatt
     4921 ggtagattct actgataaag cggatttgcg cttaatctat ttggccttag cgcatatgat
     4981 taagtttcgt ggtcattttt tgattgaggg agatttaaat cctgataata gtgatgtgga
     5041 caaactattt atccagttgg tacaaaccta caatcaatta tttgaagaaa accctattaa
     5101 cgcaagtgga gtagatgcta aagcgattct ttctgcacga ttgagtaaat caagacgatt
     5161 agaaaatctc attgctcagc tccccggtga gaagaaaaat ggcttatttg ggaatctcat
     5221 tgctttgtca ttgggtttga cccctaattt taaatcaaat tttgatttgg cagaagatgc
     5281 taaattacag ctttcaaaag atacttacga tgatgattta gataatttat tggcgcaaat
     5341 tggagatcaa tatgctgatt tgtttttggc agctaagaat ttatcagatg ctattttact
     5401 ttcagatatc ctaagagtaa atactgaaat aactaaggct cccctatcag cttcaatgat
     5461 taaacgctac gatgaacatc atcaagactt gactctttta aaagctttag ttcgacaaca
     5521 acttccagaa aagtataaag aaatcttttt tgatcaatca aaaaacggat atgcaggtta
     5581 tattgatggg ggagctagcc aagaagaatt ttataaattt atcaaaccaa ttttagaaaa
     5641 aatggatggt actgaggaat tattggtgaa actaaatcgt gaagatttgc tgcgcaagca
     5701 acggaccttt gacaacggct ctattcccca tcaaattcac ttgggtgagc tgcatgctat
     5761 tttgagaaga caagaagact tttatccatt tttaaaagac aatcgtgaga agattgaaaa
     5821 aatcttgact tttcgaattc cttattatgt tggtccattg gcgcgtggca atagtcgttt
     5881 tgcatggatg actcggaagt ctgaagaaac aattacccca tggaattttg aagaagttgt
     5941 cgataaaggt gcttcagctc aatcatttat tgaacgcatg acaaactttg ataaaaatct
     6001 tccaaatgaa aaagtactac caaaacatag tttgctttat gagtatttta cggtttataa
     6061 cgaattgaca aaggtcaaat atgttactga aggaatgcga aaaccagcat ttctttcagg
     6121 tgaacagaag aaagccattg ttgatttact cttcaaaaca aatcgaaaag taaccgttaa
     6181 gcaattaaaa gaagattatt tcaaaaaaat agaatgtttt gatagtgttg aaatttcagg
     6241 agttgaagat agatttaatg cttcattagg tacctaccat gatttgctaa aaattattaa
     6301 agataaagat tttttggata atgaagaaaa tgaagatatc ttagaggata ttgttttaac
     6361 attgacctta tttgaagata gggagatgat tgaggaaaga cttaaaacat atgctcacct
     6421 ctttgatgat aaggtgatga aacagcttaa acgtcgccgt tatactggtt ggggacgttt
     6481 gtctcgaaaa ttgattaatg gtattaggga taagcaatct ggcaaaacaa tattagattt
     6541 tttgaaatca gatggttttg ccaatcgcaa ttttatgcag ctgatccatg atgatagttt
     6601 gacatttaaa gaagacattc aaaaagcaca agtgtctgga caaggcgata gtttacatga
     6661 acatattgca aatttagctg gtagccctgc tattaaaaaa ggtattttac agactgtaaa
     6721 agttgttgat gaattggtca aagtaatggg gcggcataag ccagaaaata tcgttattga
     6781 aatggcacgt gaaaatcaga caactcaaaa gggccagaaa aattcgcgag agcgtatgaa
     6841 acgaatcgaa gaaggtatca aagaattagg aagtcagatt cttaaagagc atcctgttga
     6901 aaatactcaa ttgcaaaatg aaaagctcta tctctattat ctccaaaatg gaagagacat
     6961 gtatgtggac caagaattag atattaatcg tttaagtgat tatgatgtcg atcacattgt
     7021 tccacaaagt ttccttaaag acgattcaat agacaataag gtcttaacgc gttctgataa
     7081 aaatcgtggt aaatcggata acgttccaag tgaagaagta gtcaaaaaga tgaaaaacta
     7141 ttggagacaa cttctaaacg ccaagttaat cactcaacgt aagtttgata atttaacgaa
     7201 agctgaacgt ggaggtttga gtgaacttga taaagctggt tttatcaaac gccaattggt
     7261 tgaaactcgc caaatcacta agcatgtggc acaaattttg gatagtcgca tgaatactaa
     7321 atacgatgaa aatgataaac ttattcgaga ggttaaagtg attaccttaa aatctaaatt
     7381 agtttctgac ttccgaaaag atttccaatt ctataaagta cgtgagatta acaattacca
     7441 tcatgcccat gatgcgtatc taaatgccgt cgttggaact gctttgatta agaaatatcc
     7501 aaaacttgaa tcggagtttg tctatggtga ttataaagtt tatgatgttc gtaaaatgat
     7561 tgctaagtct gagcaagaaa taggcaaagc aaccgcaaaa tatttctttt actctaatat
     7621 catgaacttc ttcaaaacag aaattacact tgcaaatgga gagattcgca aacgccctct
     7681 aatcgaaact aatggggaaa ctggagaaat tgtctgggat aaagggcgag attttgccac
     7741 agtgcgcaaa gtattgtcca tgccccaagt caatattgtc aagaaaacag aagtacagac
     7801 aggcggattc tccaaggagt caattttacc aaaaagaaat tcggacaagc ttattgctcg
     7861 taaaaaagac tgggatccaa aaaaatatgg tggttttgat agtccaacgg tagcttattc
     7921 agtcctagtg gttgctaagg tggaaaaagg gaaatcgaag aagttaaaat ccgttaaaga
     7981 gttactaggg atcacaatta tggaaagaag ttcctttgaa aaaaatccga ttgacttttt
     8041 agaagctaaa ggatataagg aagttaaaaa agacttaatc attaaactac ctaaatatag
     8101 tctttttgag ttagaaaacg gtcgtaaacg gatgctggct agtgccggag aattacaaaa
     8161 aggaaatgag ctggctctgc caagcaaata tgtgaatttt ttatatttag ctagtcatta
     8221 tgaaaagttg aagggtagtc cagaagataa cgaacaaaaa caattgtttg tggagcagca
     8281 taagcattat ttagatgaga ttattgagca aatcagtgaa ttttctaagc gtgttatttt
     8341 agcagatgcc aatttagata aagttcttag tgcatataac aaacatagag acaaaccaat
     8401 acgtgaacaa gcagaaaata ttattcattt atttacgttg acgaatcttg gagctcccgc
     8461 tgcttttaaa tattttgata caacaattga tcgtaaacga tatacgtcta caaaagaagt
     8521 tttagatgcc actcttatcc atcaatccat cactggtctt tatgaaacac gcattgattt
     8581 gagtcagcta ggaggtgact gaccggctga taaatttctt tgaatttctc cttgattatt
     8641 tgttataaaa gttataaaat aatcttgttg gaaccattca aaacagcata gcaagttaaa
     8701 ataaggctag tccgttatca acttgaaaaa gtggcaccga gtcggtgctt tttttgatac
     8761 ttctattcta ctctgactgc aaaccaaaaa aacaagcgct ttcaaaacgc ttgttttatc
     8821 atttttaggg aaattaatct cttaatcctt ttatcattct acatttaggc gctgccatct
     8881 tgggacaatg aaaacgttag tcatggcgcg ccttgacggc tagctcagtc ctaggtacag
     8941 tgctagctaa agtacaacga acgtcgtggt tttagagcta tgctgttttg aatggtccca
     9001 aaacctgcag acaagcccgg ccggcctaag gcgatgcccc ctcgacctcg atcagggagg
     9061 cgttcaggac gactcacaaa gaaagccggg caatgcccgg ctttttccac gcctcctggg
     9121 ctgacttcag gtgctacatt tgaagagata aattgcactg aaatctagag cggttgcggc
     9181 cgcaaaaaaa caagcgcttt caaaacgctt gttttatcat ttttagggaa attatgtgat
     9241 ccgtagcggt tttcaaaatt tgcaaccagg aatgaattac tatccctttt atcaagaagc
     9301 gcaaaagaaa aacgaaatga tacaccaatc agtgcaaaaa aagatataat gggagataag
     9361 acggttcgtg ttcgtgctga cttgcaccat atcataaaaa tcgaaacagc aaagaatggc
     9421 ggaaacgtaa aagaagttat ggaaataaga cttagaagca aacttaagag tgtgttgata
     9481 gtgcagtatc ttaaaatttt gtataatagg aattgaagtt aaattagatg ctaaaaattt
     9541 gtaattaaga aggagtgatt acatgaacaa aaatataaaa tattctcaaa actttttaac
     9601 gagtgaaaaa gtactcaacc aaataataaa acaattgaat ttaaaagaaa ccgataccgt
     9661 ttacgaaatt ggaacaggta aagggcattt aacgacgaaa ctggctaaaa taagtaaaca
     9721 ggtaacgtct attgaattag acagtcatct attcaactta tcgtcagaaa aattaaaact
     9781 gaatactcgt gtcactttaa ttcaccaaga tattctacag tttcaattcc ctaacaaaca
     9841 gaggtataaa attgttggga gtattcctta ccatttaagc acacaaatta ttaaaaaagt
     9901 ggtttttgaa agccatgcgt ctgacatcta tctgattgtt gaagaaggat tctacaagcg
     9961 taccttggat attcaccgaa cactagggtt gctcttgcac actcaagtct cgattcagca
    10021 attgcttaag ctgccagcgg aatgctttca tcctaaacca aaagtaaaca gtgtcttaat
    10081 aaaacttacc cgccatacca cagatgttcc agataaatat tggaagctat atacgtactt
    10141 tgtttcaaaa tgggtcaatc gagaatatcg tcaactgttt actaaaaatc agtttcatca
    10201 agcaatgaaa cacgccaaag taaacaattt aagtaccgtt acttatgagc aagtattgtc
    10261 tatttttaat agttatctat tatttaacgg gaggaaataa ttctatgagt cgcttttgta
    10321 aatttggaaa gttacacgtt actaaaggga atgtagataa attattaggt atactactga
    10381 cagcttccaa ggagctaaag aggtccctag cgctcttatc atggggaagc tcggatcata
    10441 tgcaagacaa aataaactcg caacagcact tggagaaatg ggacgaatcg agaaaaccct
    10501 ctttacgctg gattacatat ctaataaagc cgtaaggaga cgggttcaaa aaggtttaaa
    10561 taaaggagaa gcaatcaatg cattagctag aactatattt tttggacaac gtggagaatt
    10621 tagagaacgt gctctccaag accagttaca aagagctagt gcactaaaca taattattaa
    10681 cgctataagt gtgtggaaca ctgtatatat ggaaaaagcc gtagaagaat taaaagcaag
    10741 aggagaattt agagaagatt taatgccata tgcgtggccg ttaggatggg aacatatcaa
    10801 ttttcttgga gaatacaaat ttgaaggatt acatgacact gggcaaatga atttacgtcc
    10861 tttacgtata aaagagccgt tttattctta atataacggc tctttttata gaaaaaatcc
    10921 ttagcgtggt ttttttccga aatgctggcg gtaccccaag aattagaaat gagtagatca
    10981 aattattcac gaatagaatc aggaaaatca gatccaacca taaaaacact agaacaaatt
    11041 gcaaagttaa ctaactcaac gctagtagtg gatttaatcc caaatgagcc aacagaacca
    11101 gagccagaaa cagaatcaga acaagtaaca ttggatttag aaatggaaga agaaaaaagc
    11161 aatgacttcg tgtgaataat gcacgaaatc gttgcttatt tttttttaaa agcggtatac
    11221 tagatataac gaaacaacga actgaataga aacgaaaaaa gagccatgac acatttataa
    11281 aatgtttgac gacattttat aaatgcatag cccgataaga ttgccaaacc aacgcttatc
    11341 agttagtcag atgaactctt ccctcgtaag aagttattta attaactttg tttgaagacg
    11401 gtatataacc gtactatcat tatataggga aatcagagag ttttcaagta tctaagctac
    11461 tgaatttaag aattgttaag caatcaatcg gaaatcgttt gattgctttt tttgtattca
    11521 tttatagaag gtggagtttg tatgaatcat gatgaatgta aaacttatat aaaaaatagt
    11581 ttattggaga taagaaaatt agcaaatatc tatacactag aaacgtttaa gaaagagtta
    11641 gaaaagagaa atatctactt agaaacaaaa tcagataagt atttttcttc ggagggggaa
    11701 gattatatat ataagttaat agaaaataac aaaataattt attcgattag tggaaaaaaa
    11761 ttgacttata aaggaaaaaa atctttttca aaacatgcaa tattgaaaca gttgaatgaa
    11821 aaagcaaacc aagttaatta aacaacctat tttataggat ttataggaaa ggagaacagc
    11881 tgaatgaata tcccttttgt tgtagaaact gtgcttcatg acggcttgtt aaagtacaaa
    11941 tttaaaaata gtaaaattcg ctcaatcact accaagccag gtaaaagcaa aggggctatt
    12001 tttgcgtatc gctcaaaatc aagcatgatt ggcggtcgtg gtgttgttct gacttccgag
    12061 gaagcgattc aagaaaatca agatacattt acacattgga cacccaacgt ttatcgttat
    12121 ggaacgtatg cagacgaaaa ccgttcatac acgaaaggac attctgaaaa caatttaaga
    12181 caaatcaata ccttctttat tgattttgat attcacacgg caaaagaaac tatttcagca
    12241 agcgatattt taacaaccgc tattgattta ggttttatgc ctactatgat tatcaaatct
    12301 gataaaggtt atcaagcata ttttgtttta gaaacgccag tctatgtgac ttcaaaatca
    12361 gaatttaaat ctgtcaaagc agccaaaata atttcgcaaa atatccgaga atattttgga
    12421 aagtctttgc cagttgatct aacgtgtaat cattttggta ttgctcgcat accaagaacg
    12481 gacaatgtag aattttttga tcctaattac cgttattctt tcaaagaatg gcaagattgg
    12541 tctttcaaac aaacagataa taagggcttt actcgttcaa gtctaacggt tttaagcggt
    12601 acagaaggca aaaaacaagt agatgaaccc tggtttaatc tcttattgca cgaaacgaaa
    12661 ttttcaggag aaaagggttt aatagggcgt aataacgtca tgtttaccct ctctttagcc
    12721 tactttagtt caggctattc aatcgaaacg tgcgaatata atatgtttga gtttaataat
    12781 cgattagatc aacccttaga agaaaaagaa gtaatcaaaa ttgttagaag tgcctattca
    12841 gaaaactatc aaggggctaa tagggaatac attaccattc tttgcaaagc ttgggtatca
    12901 agtgatttaa ccagtaaaga tttatttgtc cgtcaagggt ggtttaaatt caagaaaaaa
    12961 agaagcgaac gtcaacgtgt tcatttgtca gaatggaaag aagatttaat ggcttatatt
    13021 agcgaaaaaa gcgatgtata caagccttat ttagtgacga ccaaaaaaga gattagagaa
    13081 gtgctaggca ttcctgaacg gacattagat aaattgctga aggtactgaa ggcgaatcag
    13141 gaaattttct ttaagattaa accaggaaga aatggtggca ttcaacttgc tagtgttaaa
    13201 tcattgttgc tatcgatcat taaagtaaaa aaagaagaaa aagaaagcta tataaaggcg
    13261 ctgacaaatt cttttgactt agagcataca ttcattcaag agactttaaa caagctagca
    13321 gaacgcccta aaacggacac acaactcgat ttgtttagct atgatacagg ctgaaaataa
    13381 aacccgcact atgccattac atttatatct atgatacgtg tttgtttttt ctttgctgtt
    13441 tagcgaatga ttagcagaaa tatacagagt aagattttaa ttaattatta gggggagaag
    13501 gagagagtag cccgaaaact tttagttggc ttggactgaa cgaagtgagg gaaaggctac
    13561 taaaacgtcg aggggcagtg agagcgaagc gaacacttga ttttttaatt ttctatcttt
    13621 tataggtcat tagagtatac ttatttgtcc tataaactat ttagcagcat aatagattta
    13681 ttgaataggt catttaagtt gagcatatta gaggaggaaa atcttggaga aatatttgaa
    13741 gaacccgatt acatggattg gattagttct tgtggttacg tggtttttaa ctaaaagtag
    13801 tgaatttttg atttttggtg tgtgtgtctt gttgttagta tttgctagtc aaagtgatta
    13861 aatagaattc cggatgagca ttcatcaggc gggcaagaat gtgaataaag gccggataaa
    13921 acttgtgctt atttttcttt acggtcttta aaaaggccgt aatatccagc tgaacggtct
    13981 ggttataggt acattgagca actgactgaa atgcctcaaa atgttcttta cgatgccatt
    14041 gggatatatc aacggtggta tatccagtga tttttttctc cattttagct tccttagctc
    14101 ctgaaaatct cgataactca aaaaatacgc ccggtagtga tcttatttca ttatggtgaa
    14161 agttggaacc tcttacgtgc cgatcaacgt ctcattttcg ccaaaagttg gcccagggct
    14221 tcccggtatc aacagggaca ccaggattta tttattctgc gaagtgatct tccgtcacag
    14281 gtatttattc ggcgcaaagt gcgtcgggtg atgctgccaa cttactgatt tagtgtatga
    14341 tggtgttttt gaggtgctcc agtggcttct gtttctatca gctgtccctc ctgttcagct
    14401 actgacgggg tggtgcgtaa cggcaaaagc accgccggac atcagcgcta gcggagtgta
    14461 tactggctta ctatgttggc actgatgagg gtgtcagtga agtgcttcat gtggcaggag
    14521 aaaaaaggct gcaccggtgc gtcagcagaa tatgtgatac aggatatatt ccgcttcctc
    14581 gctcactgac tcgctacgct cggtcgttcg actgcggcga gcggaaatgg cttacgaacg
    14641 gggcggagat ttcctggaag atgccaggaa gatacttaac agggaagtga gagggccgcg
    14701 gcaaagccgt ttttccatag gctccgcccc cctgacaagc atcacgaaat ctgacgctca
    14761 aatcagtggt ggcgaaaccc gacaggacta taaagatacc aggcgtttcc ccctggcggc
    14821 tccctcgtgc gctctcctgt tcctgccttt cggtttaccg gtgtcattcc gctgttatgg
    14881 ccgcgtttgt ctcattccac gcctgacact cagttccggg taggcagttc gctccaagct
    14941 ggactgtatg cacgaacccc ccgttcagtc cgaccgctgc gccttatccg gtaactatcg
    15001 tcttgagtcc aacccggaaa gacatgcaaa agcaccactg gcagcagcca ctggtaattg
    15061 atttagagga gttagtcttg aagtcatgcg ccggttaagg ctaaactgaa aggacaagtt
    15121 ttggtgactg cgctcctcca agccagttac ctcggttcaa agagttggta gctcagagaa
    15181 ccttcgaaaa accgccctgc aaggcggttt tttcgttttc agagcaagag attacgcgca
    15241 gaccaaaacg atctcaagaa gatcatctta ttaatcagat aaaatatttc tagccaatac
    15301 gcaaaccgcc tctccccgcg cgttggccga ttcattaatg cagctggcac ga
//
