# Supplementary material for: Heterologous Cas9 and non-homologous end joining as a Potentially Organism-Agnostic Knockout (POAK) system in bacteria
Source: bioRxiv preprint, doi:10.1101/601971, version 2 (2021-10-06)
Supplement: Plasmid Sequences [file 601971_file03.zip › SuppFileA1/IP_300.gb]

LOCUS       IP_300                 11521 bp    DNA     circular UNA 05-JAN-2019
DEFINITION  gnPOAKgalk4e1.
ACCESSION   urn.local...3k-9z01nbo
VERSION     urn.local...3k-9z01nbo
KEYWORDS    .
SOURCE       (101knR)
  ORGANISM  .
FEATURES             Location/Qualifiers
     misc_feature    complement(<1..1069)
                     /Source="referenceToDocument: urn:local:.:2ok-7bybcv9"
                     /label="KnR (concatenated sequence 2)"
                     /note="Geneious type: Concatenated sequence"
     misc_feature    1..22
                     /Sequence="TTGCTCACATGTTCTTTCCTGC"
                     /Hairpin_Tm="None"
                     /Tm="59.7"
                     /Self_Dimer_Tm="None"
                     /%GC="45.5"
                     /Pair_Dimer_Tm="None"
                     /Product_Size=2503
                     /Extension="CACCACAGCTCTTCGACA"
                     /modified_by="isaacnplant"
                     /label="IP_P_736"
                     /note="Geneious type: primer_bind_reverse"
     misc_feature    3..1065
                     /Original_Bases="ATTTGCCGACTACCTTGGTGATCTCGCCTTTCACGTAGTGG
                     ACAAATTCTTCCAACTGATCTGCGCGCGAGGCCAAGCGATCTTCTTCTTGTCCAAGAT
                     AAGCCTGTCTAGCTTCAAGTATGACGGGCTGATACTGGGCCGGCAGGCGCTCCATTGC
                     CCAGTCGGCAGCGACATCCTTCGGCGCGATTTTGCCGGTTACTGCGCTGTACCAAATG
                     CGGGACAACGTAAGCACTACATTTCGCTCATCGCCAGCCCAGTCGGGCGGCGAGTTCC
                     ATAGCGTTAAGGTTTCATTTAGCGCCTCAAATAGATCCTGTTCAGGAACCGGATCAAA
                     GAGTTCCTCCGCCGCTGGACCTACCAAGGCAACGCTATGTTCTCTTGCTTTTGTCAGC
                     AAGATAGCCAGATCAATGTCGATCGTGGCTGGCTCGAAGATACCTGCAAGAATGTCAT
                     TGCGCTGCCATTCTCCAAATTGCAGTTCGCGCTTAGCTGGATAACGCCACGGAATGAT
                     GTCGTCGTGCACAACAATGGTGACTTCTACAGCGCGGAGAATCTCGCTCTCTCCAGGG
                     GAAGCCGAAGTTTCCAAAAGGTCGTTGATCAAAGCTCGCCGCGTTGTTTCATCAAGCC
                     TTACGGTCACCGTAACCAGCAAATCAATATCACTGTGTGGCTTCAGGCCGCCATCCAC
                     TGCGGAGCCGTACAAATGTACGGCCAGCAACGTCGGTTCGAGATGGCGCTCGATGACG
                     CCAACTACCTCTGATAGTTGAGTCGATACTTCGGCGATCACCGCTTCCCTCATACTCT
                     TCCTTTTTCAATATTATTGAAGCATTTAT"
                     /label="ATTTGCCGACTACCTTGGTGATCTCGCCTTTCACGTAGTGGACAAATTCT
                     TCCAACTGATCTGCGCGCGAGGCCAAGCGATCTTCTTCTTGTCCAAGATAAGCCTGTC
                     TAGCTTCAAGTATGACGGGCTGATACTGGGCCGGCAGGCGCTCCATTGCCCAGTCGGC
                     AGCGACATCCTTCGGCGCGATTTTGCCGGTTACTGCGCTGTACCAAATGCGGGACAAC
                     GTAAGCACTACATTTCGCTCATCGCCAGCCCAGTCGGGCGGCGAGTTCCATAGCGTTA
                     AGGTTTCATTTAGCGCCTCAAATAGATCCTGTTCAGGAACCGGATCAAAGAGTTCCTC
                     CGCCGCTGGACCTACCAAGGCAACGCTATGTTCTCTTGCTTTTGTCAGCAAGATAGCC
                     AGATCAATGTCGATCGTGGCTGGCTCGAAGATACCTGCAAGAATGTCATTGCGCTGCC
                     ATTCTCCAAATTGCAGTTCGCGCTTAGCTGGATAACGCCACGGAATGATGTCGTCGTG
                     CACAACAATGGTGACTTCTACAGCGCGGAGAATCTCGCTCTCTCCAGGGGAAGCCGAA
                     GTTTCCAAAAGGTCGTTGATCAAAGCTCGCCGCGTTGTTTCATCAAGCCTTACGGTCA
                     CCGTAACCAGCAAATCAATATCACTGTGTGGCTTCAGGCCGCCATCCACTGCGGAGCC
                     GTACAAATGTACGGCCAGCAACGTCGGTTCGAGATGGCGCTCGATGACGCCAACTACC
                     TCTGATAGTTGAGTCGATACTTCGGCGATCACCGCTTCCCTCATACTCTTCCTTTTTC
                     AATATTATTGAAGCATTTAT"
                     /note="Geneious type: Editing History Replacement"
     CDS             complement(35..850)
                     /ApEinfo_revcolor="#faac61"
                     /ApEinfo_fwdcolor="#faac61"
                     /label="Kmr"
     misc_feature    35..980
                     /ApEinfo_revcolor="#c7b0e3"
                     /ApEinfo_fwdcolor="#c7b0e3"
                     /label="Km cassette (HincII fragment, pAM1431)"
     misc_feature    407
                     /created_by="isaacnplant"
                     /label="T->C removal of esp3II site"
     misc_feature    complement(1050..>1065)
                     /ApEinfo_revcolor="#b7e6d7"
                     /ApEinfo_fwdcolor="#b7e6d7"
                     /label="NS2"
     ligation        1066..1069
                     /label="Ligation"
     source          complement(<1066..1150)
                     /ApEinfo_revcolor="#b1ff67"
                     /ApEinfo_fwdcolor="#b1ff67"
                     /label="source"
     misc_feature    complement(1066..>1150)
                     /Source="referenceToDocument: urn:local:.:2og-7byb966"
                     /label="IP_103 PCR Product (concatenated sequence 1)"
                     /note="Geneious type: Concatenated sequence"
     misc_feature    complement(1151..1166)
                     /ApEinfo_revcolor="#7ea7d8"
                     /ApEinfo_fwdcolor="#7ea7d8"
                     /label="NotI/PacI"
     misc_feature    complement(1221..1883)
                     /ApEinfo_revcolor="#ff9ccd"
                     /ApEinfo_fwdcolor="#ff9ccd"
                     /label="rep"
     misc_feature    complement(1322..1340)
                     /ApEinfo_revcolor="#ff9ccd"
                     /ApEinfo_fwdcolor="#ff9ccd"
                     /label="pBBR1 seq 4"
     misc_feature    complement(1958..1969)
                     /ApEinfo_revcolor="#ff9ccd"
                     /ApEinfo_fwdcolor="#ff9ccd"
                     /label="-10 and TSS"
     misc_feature    complement(1988..1992)
                     /ApEinfo_revcolor="#ff9ccd"
                     /ApEinfo_fwdcolor="#ff9ccd"
                     /label="-35"
     misc_feature    complement(2019..2076)
                     /ApEinfo_revcolor="#75c6a9"
                     /ApEinfo_fwdcolor="#75c6a9"
                     /label="putative terminator"
     misc_feature    complement(2035..2052)
                     /ApEinfo_revcolor="#ff9ccd"
                     /ApEinfo_fwdcolor="#ff9ccd"
                     /label="pBBR1 seq 3"
     misc_feature    complement(2456..2463)
                     /ApEinfo_revcolor="#7ea7d8"
                     /ApEinfo_fwdcolor="#7ea7d8"
                     /label="PacI"
     primer_bind     complement(2484..2503)
                     /Sequence="ACCAAGTAGTGACCCGCTTC"
                     /Hairpin_Tm="None"
                     /Tm="59.7"
                     /Self_Dimer_Tm="None"
                     /%GC="55.0"
                     /Pair_Dimer_Tm="None"
                     /Product_Size=2503
                     /Extension="CACCACAGCTCTTCGCTT"
                     /modified_by="isaacnplant"
                     /label="IP_P_735"
     ligation        2504..2506
                     /label="Ligation"
     misc_feature    complement(2504..11521)
                     /Source="referenceToDocument: urn:local:.:1qj-7d3mei9"
                     /label="IP_103p519,520 (concatenated sequence 1)"
                     /note="Geneious type: Concatenated sequence"
     promoter        <2514..2531
                     /created_by="isaacnplant"
                     /label="IP_P_520"
     misc_feature    2514..2531
                     /Mismatches=0
                     /Extension="ATAGCGGCTCTTCCAAGTTTAAAC"
                     /created_by="primer3"
                     /annotation_group="56338769371520476681d73-a86d-43e5-b624-
                     1827fe65528c"
                     /%GC="55.6"
                     /Tm="62.1"
                     /Hairpin_Tm="None"
                     /Self_Dimer_Tm="None"
                     /Sequence="ACCATGCATCACGAAGCG"
                     /label="IP_P_520"
                     /note="Geneious type: primer_bind_reverse"
     misc_feature    complement(2546..3502)
                     /ApEinfo_revcolor="#85dae9"
                     /ApEinfo_fwdcolor="#85dae9"
                     /label="Ku_MYCS2_pcc7002 optimized"
     misc_feature    complement(3503..3517)
                     /ApEinfo_revcolor="#ff0087"
                     /ApEinfo_fwdcolor="#ff0087"
                     /label="RBS"
     misc_feature    complement(3524..5812)
                     /ApEinfo_revcolor="#b1ff67"
                     /ApEinfo_fwdcolor="#b1ff67"
                     /label="LigD_MYCS2"
     misc_feature    complement(4720..4722)
                     /ApEinfo_revcolor="#d6b295"
                     /ApEinfo_fwdcolor="#d6b295"
                     /label="BsmBI site"
     misc_feature    complement(4803..4814)
                     /ApEinfo_revcolor="#faac61"
                     /ApEinfo_fwdcolor="#faac61"
                     /label="BsmBI Site"
     primer_bind     complement(5478..5496)
                     /Mismatches=0
                     /created_by="primer3"
                     /annotation_group="7065449038142328d1794cb-5ee3-4a0e-b495-
                     a27b56226fb9"
                     /%GC="63.2"
                     /Tm="65.0"
                     /Hairpin_Tm="56.3"
                     /Self_Dimer_Tm="27.0"
                     /Sequence="GGGTGGCACAACAAGCCTC"
                     /label="IP_P_087"
     primer_bind     complement(5802..5827)
                     /Pair_Dimer_Tm="None"
                     /Product_Size=14426
                     /Mismatches=0
                     /Extension="CACCACAGCTCTTCGATG"
                     /created_by="primer3"
                     /annotation_group="70654518192105959479968-03c9-45ee-a36c-
                     12fbaf97804b"
                     /%GC="34.6"
                     /Tm="62.3"
                     /Hairpin_Tm="None"
                     /Self_Dimer_Tm="5.9"
                     /Sequence="AAGGAGGAAAAAAAAATGGCTAGACA"
                     /label="IP_P_631"
     mismatch        5804
                     /Target_base="A"
                     /Oligo_base="T"
                     /Oligo_name="IP_P_585"
                     /annotation_group="7065449442133720bad49f0-1c36-4621-abb7-
                     ff050f32bdcd"
                     /label="A/T"
     mismatch        5804
                     /Target_base="A"
                     /Oligo_base="T"
                     /Oligo_name="IP_P_685"
                     /annotation_group="706545643286381db7a3287-e9ef-4ebc-bd60-
                     3c73f3cd69bc"
                     /label="A/T"
     primer_bind     complement(5804..5827)
                     /modified_by="isaacnplant"
                     /Mismatch_Positions="===================T===T"
                     /Mismatches=2
                     /Extension="CACCACAGGTCTCGGAGA"
                     /created_by="primer3"
                     /annotation_group="706545643286381db7a3287-e9ef-4ebc-bd60-
                     3c73f3cd69bc"
                     /%GC="29.2"
                     /Tm="58.1"
                     /Hairpin_Tm="None"
                     /Self_Dimer_Tm="None"
                     /Sequence="AAGGAGGAAAAAAAAATGGTTAGT"
                     /label="IP_P_685"
     primer_bind     complement(5804..5826)
                     /Mismatch_Positions="==================T===T"
                     /Mismatches=2
                     /Extension="CACCACACGTCTCG"
                     /created_by="primer3"
                     /annotation_group="7065449442133720bad49f0-1c36-4621-abb7-
                     ff050f32bdcd"
                     /%GC="30.4"
                     /Tm="57.5"
                     /Hairpin_Tm="None"
                     /Self_Dimer_Tm="None"
                     /Sequence="AGGAGGAAAAAAAAATGGTTAGT"
                     /label="IP_P_585"
     mismatch        5808
                     /Target_base="C"
                     /Oligo_base="T"
                     /Oligo_name="IP_P_585"
                     /annotation_group="7065449442133720bad49f0-1c36-4621-abb7-
                     ff050f32bdcd"
                     /label="C/T"
     mismatch        5808
                     /Target_base="C"
                     /Oligo_base="T"
                     /Oligo_name="IP_P_685"
                     /annotation_group="706545643286381db7a3287-e9ef-4ebc-bd60-
                     3c73f3cd69bc"
                     /label="C/T"
     misc_feature    5813..5835
                     /Pair_Dimer_Tm="None"
                     /Product_Size=722
                     /Mismatches=0
                     /Extension="CACCACACGTCTCG"
                     /created_by="primer3"
                     /annotation_group="7065455245876180407a0df-afa1-4067-99c7-
                     4483d9bcf931"
                     /%GC="30.4"
                     /Tm="57.8"
                     /Hairpin_Tm="None"
                     /Self_Dimer_Tm="None"
                     /Sequence="TTTTTTTTCCTCCTTGATTCACT"
                     /label="IP_P_581"
                     /note="Geneious type: primer_bind_reverse"
     misc_feature    5813..5835
                     /modified_by="isaacnplant"
                     /Mismatches=0
                     /Extension="CACCACAGCTCTTCGAT"
                     /created_by="primer3"
                     /annotation_group="7065457267387483c745c0d-d8dc-455a-ae63-
                     42c08220c85c"
                     /%GC="30.4"
                     /Tm="57.8"
                     /Hairpin_Tm="None"
                     /Self_Dimer_Tm="None"
                     /Sequence="TTTTTTTTCCTCCTTGATTCACT"
                     /label="IP_P_732"
                     /note="Geneious type: primer_bind_reverse"
     misc_feature    complement(5813..5827)
                     /ApEinfo_revcolor="#ff0087"
                     /ApEinfo_fwdcolor="#ff0087"
                     /label="RBS"
     misc_feature    5830..5856
                     /Pair_Dimer_Tm="None"
                     /Product_Size=78
                     /Mismatches=0
                     /Extension="CACCACAGCTCTTCGAAT"
                     /created_by="primer3"
                     /annotation_group="70654541908158163525f26-3dca-4a7d-9a8c-
                     11dde25ebddb"
                     /%GC="37.0"
                     /Tm="61.9"
                     /Hairpin_Tm="46.6"
                     /Self_Dimer_Tm="25.2"
                     /Sequence="TTCACTTTTCTCTATCACTGATAGGGA"
                     /label="IP_P_674"
                     /note="Geneious type: primer_bind_reverse"
     misc_feature    5830..5856
                     /modified_by="isaacnplant"
                     /Mismatches=0
                     /Extension="CACCACAGCTCTTCG"
                     /created_by="primer3"
                     /annotation_group="706545775289419cff5a08e-62e0-4b7f-b882-
                     78bb1c00e00d"
                     /%GC="37.0"
                     /Tm="61.9"
                     /Hairpin_Tm="46.6"
                     /Self_Dimer_Tm="25.2"
                     /Sequence="TTCACTTTTCTCTATCACTGATAGGGA"
                     /label="IP_P_737"
                     /note="Geneious type: primer_bind_reverse"
     misc_feature    complement(5830..5907)
                     /ApEinfo_revcolor="#ffef86"
                     /ApEinfo_fwdcolor="#ffef86"
                     /label="tetA promoter element"
     mismatch        5836
                     /Target_base="T"
                     /Oligo_base="G"
                     /Oligo_name="IP_P_495"
                     /annotation_group="950d0b27-2077-45bd-89c6-42a8678a8a5b"
                     /label="T/G"
     misc_feature    5836..5895
                     /Sequence="GCTCTCTATCACTGATAGGGAGAGGTAAAATAACTCTATCAATGATA
                     GAGTGTCAACAAA"
                     /Mismatch_Positions="GC====================A==============
                     ======================="
                     /Mismatches=3
                     /annotation_group="950d0b27-2077-45bd-89c6-42a8678a8a5b"
                     /label="IP_P_495"
                     /note="Geneious type: primer_bind_reverse"
     mismatch        5837
                     /Target_base="T"
                     /Oligo_base="C"
                     /Oligo_name="IP_P_495"
                     /annotation_group="950d0b27-2077-45bd-89c6-42a8678a8a5b"
                     /label="T/C"
     misc_feature    5837..5843
                     /ApEinfo_revcolor="#b1ff67"
                     /ApEinfo_fwdcolor="#b1ff67"
                     /label="-35 Pr1"
     misc_feature    5838..5861
                     /modified_by="isaacnplant"
                     /Mismatches=0
                     /Extension="CACCACAGGTCTCG"
                     /created_by="primer3"
                     /annotation_group="7065455836641065fd3f409-4b7d-4c0d-b264-
                     78226e298021"
                     /%GC="45.8"
                     /Tm="62.4"
                     /Hairpin_Tm="44.3"
                     /Self_Dimer_Tm="25.2"
                     /Sequence="TCTCTATCACTGATAGGGAGTGGT"
                     /label="IP_P_688"
                     /note="Geneious type: primer_bind_reverse"
     misc_feature    complement(5838..5858)
                     /ApEinfo_revcolor="#d6b295"
                     /ApEinfo_fwdcolor="#d6b295"
                     /label="O2"
     misc_feature    5856
                     /ApEinfo_revcolor="#d6b295"
                     /ApEinfo_fwdcolor="#d6b295"
                     /label="tetA tss"
     mismatch        5858
                     /Target_base="T"
                     /Oligo_base="A"
                     /Oligo_name="IP_P_495"
                     /annotation_group="950d0b27-2077-45bd-89c6-42a8678a8a5b"
                     /label="T/A"
     misc_feature    5858..5863
                     /ApEinfo_revcolor="#84b0dc"
                     /ApEinfo_fwdcolor="#84b0dc"
                     /label="-35 Pr2"
     misc_feature    5861..5866
                     /ApEinfo_revcolor="#85dae9"
                     /ApEinfo_fwdcolor="#85dae9"
                     /label="-10 Pr1"
     misc_feature    complement(5862..5867)
                     /ApEinfo_revcolor="#ffef86"
                     /ApEinfo_fwdcolor="#ffef86"
                     /label="-10 Pa"
     misc_feature    complement(5868..5886)
                     /ApEinfo_revcolor="#f8d3a9"
                     /ApEinfo_fwdcolor="#f8d3a9"
                     /label="O1"
     misc_feature    5881..5886
                     /ApEinfo_revcolor="#d59687"
                     /ApEinfo_fwdcolor="#d59687"
                     /label="-10 Pr2"
     primer_bind     complement(5882..5907)
                     /Pair_Dimer_Tm="None"
                     /Product_Size=78
                     /Mismatches=0
                     /Extension="CACCACAGCTCTTCGCAT"
                     /created_by="primer3"
                     /annotation_group="7065453137781907372dd99-c841-4c6c-ad41-
                     583baa36692a"
                     /%GC="26.9"
                     /Tm="58.2"
                     /Hairpin_Tm="32.4"
                     /Self_Dimer_Tm="None"
                     /Sequence="TAATTCCTAATTTTTGTTGACACTCT"
                     /label="IP_P_673"
     misc_feature    complement(5885..5891)
                     /ApEinfo_revcolor="#85dae9"
                     /ApEinfo_fwdcolor="#85dae9"
                     /label="-35 Pa"
     misc_feature    5893
                     /ApEinfo_revcolor="#9eafd2"
                     /ApEinfo_fwdcolor="#9eafd2"
                     /label="tetR TSS"
     gene            5908..6534
                     /ApEinfo_revcolor="#ffef86"
                     /ApEinfo_fwdcolor="#ffef86"
                     /label="tetR"
     primer_bind     complement(5969..5990)
                     /Mismatches=0
                     /created_by="primer3"
                     /annotation_group="706544989377378c8dc584f-5c14-4f13-bbc9-
                     baf30cbd0d67"
                     /%GC="40.9"
                     /Tm="59.9"
                     /Hairpin_Tm="44.0"
                     /Self_Dimer_Tm="None"
                     /Sequence="GTTGTTAAACCTTCGATTCCGA"
                     /label="IP_P_610"
     PCR_primer      6324..6348
                     /ApEinfo_revcolor="#85dae9"
                     /ApEinfo_fwdcolor="#85dae9"
                     /label="GCATTTTACTTTAGGTTGCGTATTG"
     primer_bind     complement(6511..6536)
                     /modified_by="isaacnplant"
                     /Mismatches=0
                     /Extension="GGAACTCGTCTCG"
                     /created_by="primer3"
                     /annotation_group="3013457846677161a8e4028-b40d-45bc-afab-
                     750dbe399b16"
                     /%GC="38.5"
                     /Tm="61.0"
                     /Hairpin_Tm="39.7"
                     /Self_Dimer_Tm="10.3"
                     /Sequence="CCTTAAGACCCACTTTCACATTTAAG"
                     /label="IP_P_433c"
     primer_bind     complement(6515..6534)
                     /Pair_Dimer_Tm="None"
                     /Product_Size=627
                     /Mismatches=0
                     /Extension="CACCACAGGTCTCGCCGC"
                     /created_by="primer3"
                     /annotation_group="706545270555850f3f9db20-0938-49dd-a0e6-
                     bfe38defab2f"
                     /%GC="35.0"
                     /Tm="55.6"
                     /Hairpin_Tm="39.7"
                     /Self_Dimer_Tm="None"
                     /Sequence="TTAAGACCCACTTTCACATT"
                     /label="IP_P_656"
     primer_bind     complement(6515..6534)
                     /Pair_Dimer_Tm="None"
                     /Product_Size=722
                     /Mismatches=0
                     /Extension="CACCACACGTCTCGCAAA"
                     /created_by="primer3"
                     /annotation_group="7065454722975610ef6d758-9bb1-4ba1-8743-
                     b5fbb982b367"
                     /%GC="35.0"
                     /Tm="55.6"
                     /Hairpin_Tm="39.7"
                     /Self_Dimer_Tm="None"
                     /Sequence="TTAAGACCCACTTTCACATT"
                     /label="IP_P_582"
     misc_feature    6516..6537
                     /Mismatches=0
                     /created_by="primer3"
                     /annotation_group="706545035004426f7001567-20f1-4950-bc0d-
                     86e37a69931e"
                     /%GC="40.9"
                     /Tm="60.1"
                     /Hairpin_Tm="35.0"
                     /Self_Dimer_Tm="8.4"
                     /Sequence="ATGTGAAAGTGGGTCTTAAGGA"
                     /label="IP_P_621"
                     /note="Geneious type: primer_bind_reverse"
     misc_feature    6533..6552
                     /modified_by="isaacnplant"
                     /Mismatches=0
                     /Extension="GGAACTCGTCTCG"
                     /created_by="primer3"
                     /annotation_group="301345714391124a17a30a4-9b5a-48b0-acd3-
                     5d7496fd4f4e"
                     /%GC="65.0"
                     /Tm="68.6"
                     /Hairpin_Tm="42.6"
                     /Self_Dimer_Tm="16.0"
                     /Sequence="AAGGAAGCAACGGCCCGGAG"
                     /label="IP_P_432c"
                     /note="Geneious type: primer_bind_reverse"
     source          6535..7013
                     /ApEinfo_revcolor="#b1ff67"
                     /ApEinfo_fwdcolor="#b1ff67"
                     /label="source"
     misc_feature    6535..6550
                     /Pair_Dimer_Tm="None"
                     /Product_Size=14426
                     /Mismatches=0
                     /Extension="CACCACAGCTCTTCGTAA"
                     /created_by="primer3"
                     /annotation_group="706545226262695df3f28c0-d5d1-437d-9e93-
                     2dcce26468f4"
                     /%GC="75.0"
                     /Tm="64.8"
                     /Hairpin_Tm="42.6"
                     /Self_Dimer_Tm="16.0"
                     /Sequence="GGAAGCAACGGCCCGG"
                     /label="IP_P_630"
                     /note="Geneious type: primer_bind_reverse"
     misc_feature    6535..6550
                     /Pair_Dimer_Tm="2.7"
                     /Product_Size=378
                     /Mismatches=0
                     /Extension="CACCACAGCTCTTCG"
                     /created_by="primer3"
                     /annotation_group="706545372414683af90c4ab-c2ba-46e8-9fee-
                     e50aeb615ed1"
                     /%GC="75.0"
                     /Tm="64.8"
                     /Hairpin_Tm="42.6"
                     /Self_Dimer_Tm="16.0"
                     /Sequence="GGAAGCAACGGCCCGG"
                     /label="IP_P_675"
                     /note="Geneious type: primer_bind_reverse"
     terminator      6555..6642
                     /ApEinfo_revcolor="#9eafd2"
                     /ApEinfo_fwdcolor="#9eafd2"
                     /label="rrnBT2 term"
     primer_bind     complement(6606..6628)
                     /Mismatches=0
                     /created_by="primer3"
                     /annotation_group="706544720923970632f3cc7-4bd5-400e-88dd-
                     d065f1386f65"
                     /%GC="56.5"
                     /Tm="68.5"
                     /Hairpin_Tm="76.4"
                     /Self_Dimer_Tm="45.7"
                     /Sequence="AAAAGGCCATCCGTCAGGATGGC"
                     /label="IP_P_303"
     primer_bind     complement(6630..6652)
                     /Pair_Dimer_Tm="None"
                     /Product_Size=11075
                     /Mismatches=0
                     /Extension="CACCACAGCTCTTCG"
                     /created_by="primer3"
                     /annotation_group="706545140879454102b1250-bfae-41d9-b55e-
                     be471cb2ca14"
                     /%GC="47.8"
                     /Tm="63.0"
                     /Hairpin_Tm="45.3"
                     /Self_Dimer_Tm="17.6"
                     /Sequence="GCTAGCAGAGTTTGTAGAAACGC"
                     /label="IP_P_625"
     misc_feature    6642..6676
                     /Mismatch_Positions="===AGT============================="
                     /Mismatches=3
                     /created_by="primer3"
                     /annotation_group="7065447676095607e572ddc-6463-422f-ab85-
                     12caa1a69d70"
                     /%GC="48.6"
                     /Tm="71.4"
                     /Hairpin_Tm="54.3"
                     /Self_Dimer_Tm="23.5"
                     /Sequence="ACTAGTCTAGCTTCTAGAGCACAGCTAACACCACG"
                     /label="IP_P_137"
                     /note="Geneious type: primer_bind_reverse"
     mismatch        6645
                     /Target_base="C"
                     /Oligo_base="A"
                     /Oligo_name="IP_P_137"
                     /annotation_group="7065447676095607e572ddc-6463-422f-ab85-
                     12caa1a69d70"
                     /label="C/A"
     mismatch        6646
                     /Target_base="T"
                     /Oligo_base="G"
                     /Oligo_name="IP_P_137"
                     /annotation_group="7065447676095607e572ddc-6463-422f-ab85-
                     12caa1a69d70"
                     /label="T/G"
     mismatch        6647
                     /Target_base="G"
                     /Oligo_base="T"
                     /Oligo_name="IP_P_137"
                     /annotation_group="7065447676095607e572ddc-6463-422f-ab85-
                     12caa1a69d70"
                     /label="G/T"
     promoter        6653..6812
                     /ApEinfo_revcolor="#d6b295"
                     /ApEinfo_fwdcolor="#d6b295"
                     /label="proC promoter"
     primer_bind     complement(6734..6762)
                     /Mismatches=0
                     /created_by="primer3"
                     /annotation_group="706544850016114db69f8b4-04da-40b9-a2c0-
                     eb2132cabead"
                     /%GC="41.4"
                     /Tm="64.7"
                     /Hairpin_Tm="37.4"
                     /Self_Dimer_Tm="None"
                     /Sequence="TCCCTGAATATATCATACGAGCCTTATGC"
                     /label="IP_P_127"
     misc_feature    6763..6792
                     /Mismatches=0
                     /created_by="primer3"
                     /annotation_group="706544809254841bb56eeea-6a94-447c-8648-
                     8fb4d2bbe61f"
                     /%GC="40.0"
                     /Tm="66.1"
                     /Hairpin_Tm="35.6"
                     /Self_Dimer_Tm="None"
                     /Sequence="GTCCACAACGGTTTCCCTCTACAAATAATT"
                     /label="IP_P_128"
                     /note="Geneious type: primer_bind_reverse"
     primer_bind     complement(6805..6824)
                     /modified_by="isaacnplant"
                     /Mismatches=0
                     /Extension="CACCACAGCTCTTCGCAT"
                     /created_by="primer3"
                     /annotation_group="706545685304514daf9c5c2-736d-4014-9301-
                     bc8cbe7199fc"
                     /%GC="45.0"
                     /Tm="58.2"
                     /Hairpin_Tm="None"
                     /Self_Dimer_Tm="None"
                     /Sequence="TTTTGCCTCCTCCTCTAGTA"
                     /label="IP_P_733"
     misc_feature    6813..6834
                     /Pair_Dimer_Tm="None"
                     /Product_Size=11075
                     /Mismatches=0
                     /Extension="CACCACAGCTCTTCG"
                     /created_by="primer3"
                     /annotation_group="706545078219572f7365396-2499-4438-a4e0-
                     0952ed3ba7af"
                     /%GC="40.9"
                     /Tm="59.1"
                     /Hairpin_Tm="None"
                     /Self_Dimer_Tm="None"
                     /Sequence="GAGGAGGCAAAAATGGATAAGA"
                     /label="IP_P_624"
                     /note="Geneious type: primer_bind_reverse"
     mismatch        6817
                     /Target_base="A"
                     /Oligo_base="G"
                     /Oligo_name="IP_P_277"
                     /annotation_group="5afc7880-802f-4103-96ab-7c5355e7ef12"
                     /label="A/G"
     misc_feature    6817..6856
                     /Sequence="GTGAAAAAATGGATAAGAAATACTCAATAGGCTTAGATAT"
                     /Mismatch_Positions="GT=A=================================
                     ==="
                     /Mismatches=3
                     /annotation_group="5afc7880-802f-4103-96ab-7c5355e7ef12"
                     /label="IP_P_277"
                     /note="Geneious type: primer_bind_reverse"
     mismatch        6818
                     /Target_base="G"
                     /Oligo_base="T"
                     /Oligo_name="IP_P_277"
                     /annotation_group="5afc7880-802f-4103-96ab-7c5355e7ef12"
                     /label="G/T"
     mismatch        6820
                     /Target_base="C"
                     /Oligo_base="A"
                     /Oligo_name="IP_P_277"
                     /annotation_group="5afc7880-802f-4103-96ab-7c5355e7ef12"
                     /label="C/A"
     misc_feature    6821..6860
                     /Sequence="AAAAATGGATAAGAAATACTCAATAGGCTTAGATATCGGC"
                     /Mismatches=0
                     /annotation_group="99a9a514-220c-4c1b-98e3-b8e9fcf2fef5"
                     /label="IP_P_100"
                     /note="Geneious type: primer_bind_reverse"
     CDS             6825..7013
                     /ApEinfo_revcolor="#ff9ccd"
                     /ApEinfo_fwdcolor="#ff9ccd"
                     /label="cas9"
     CDS             7014..10931
                     /ApEinfo_revcolor="#ff9ccd"
                     /ApEinfo_fwdcolor="#ff9ccd"
                     /label="cas9"
     source          7014..11355
                     /ApEinfo_revcolor="#b1ff67"
                     /ApEinfo_fwdcolor="#b1ff67"
                     /label="source"
     misc_feature    10856..10880
                     /label="/ApEinfo_revcolor=#84b0dc
                     /ApEinfo_fwdcolor=#84b0dc"
     promoter        10936..10989
                     /ApEinfo_revcolor="#b4abac"
                     /ApEinfo_fwdcolor="#b4abac"
                     /label="tracrRNA promoter"
     misc_feature    10979
                     /Original_Bases="A"
                     /label="A"
                     /note="Geneious type: Editing History Replacement"
     precursor_RNA   10996..11084
                     /ApEinfo_revcolor="#75c6a9"
                     /ApEinfo_fwdcolor="#75c6a9"
                     /label="tracrRNA precursor"
     terminator      11063..11084
                     /ApEinfo_revcolor="#b4abac"
                     /ApEinfo_fwdcolor="#b4abac"
                     /label="tracrRNA terminator"
     terminator      complement(11115..11156)
                     /ApEinfo_revcolor="#9eafd2"
                     /ApEinfo_fwdcolor="#9eafd2"
                     /label="terminator"
     promoter        11213..11277
                     /ApEinfo_revcolor="#b4abac"
                     /ApEinfo_fwdcolor="#b4abac"
                     /label="J23100 promoter"
     misc_RNA        complement(<11278..>11297)
                     /created_by="isaacnplant"
                     /Color="#33ffff"
                     /modified_by="isaacnplant"
                     /label="IP_P_1013"
     misc_RNA        <11278..11297
                     /created_by="isaacnplant"
                     /Color="#0077ee"
                     /modified_by="isaacnplant"
                     /label="IP_P_1012"
     misc_RNA        11278..11297
                     /created_by="isaacnplant"
                     /label="galk4"
     misc_feature    11279..11297
                     /Original_Bases="AGACCGACTGAGGTCTCA"
                     /label="AGACCGACTGAGGTCTCA"
                     /note="Geneious type: Editing History Replacement"
     misc_feature    11298..11333
                     /ApEinfo_revcolor="#c6c9d1"
                     /ApEinfo_fwdcolor="#c6c9d1"
                     /label="repeat"
     promoter        complement(11495..11512)
                     /created_by="isaacnplant"
                     /label="IP_P_519"
     primer_bind     complement(11495..11512)
                     /Sequence="GCGGCCGCAACCGCTCTA"
                     /Hairpin_Tm="66.1"
                     /Tm="69.3"
                     /Self_Dimer_Tm="49.5"
                     /%GC="72.2"
                     /Extension="TGTGACTCGTCTC"
                     /modified_by="isaacnplant"
                     /label="IP_P_677"
     primer_bind     complement(11495..11512)
                     /Mismatches=0
                     /Extension="ATAGCGGCTCTTCCTGTTTTTTT"
                     /created_by="primer3"
                     /annotation_group="56338763844333299d33da3-44ef-4162-9476-
                     dd1ffd470ce0"
                     /%GC="72.2"
                     /Tm="69.3"
                     /Hairpin_Tm="66.1"
                     /Self_Dimer_Tm="49.5"
                     /Sequence="GCGGCCGCAACCGCTCTA"
                     /label="IP_P_519"
     misc_feature    11505..11512
                     /Recognition_pattern="GC^GGCCGC"
                     /annotation_group="GCGGCCGC"
                     /label="NotI"
                     /note="Geneious type: restriction site"
     misc_feature    complement(11505..11512)
                     /ApEinfo_revcolor="#7ea7d8"
                     /ApEinfo_fwdcolor="#7ea7d8"
                     /label="NotI"
     ligation        11519..11521
                     /label="Ligation"
     misc_feature    complement(11519..2506)
                     /Source="referenceToDocument: urn:local:.:1r8-7d3mzs7"
                     /label="101knr_backbone (concatenated sequence 2)"
                     /note="Geneious type: Concatenated sequence"
ORIGIN      
        1 ttgctcacat gttctttcct gcgttatccc ctgattagaa aaactcatcg agcatcaaat
       61 gaaactgcaa tttattcata tcaggattat caataccata tttttgaaaa agccgtttct
      121 gtaatgaagg agaaaactca ccgaggcagt tccataggat ggcaagatcc tggtatcggt
      181 ctgcgattcc gactcgtcca acatcaatac aacctattaa tttcccctcg tcaaaaataa
      241 ggttatcaag tgagaaatca ccatgagtga cgactgaatc cggtgagaat ggcaaaagct
      301 tatgcatttc tttccagact tgttcaacag gccagccatt acgctcgtca tcaaaatcac
      361 tcgcatcaac caaaccgtta ttcattcgtg attgcgcctg agcgaggcga aatacgcgat
      421 cgctgttaaa aggacaatta caaacaggaa tcgaatgcaa ccggcgcagg aacactgcca
      481 gcgcatcaac aatattttca cctgaatcag gatattcttc taatacctgg aatgctgttt
      541 tcccggggat cgcagtggtg agtaaccatg catcatcagg agtacggata aaatgcttga
      601 tggtcggaag aggcataaat tccgtcagcc agtttagtct gaccatctca tctgtaacat
      661 cattggcaac gctacctttg ccatgtttca gaaacaactc tggcgcatcg ggcttcccat
      721 acaatcgata gattgtcgca cctgattgcc cgacattatc gcgagcccat ttatacccat
      781 ataaatcagc atccatgttg gaatttaatc gcggcctcga gcaagacgtt tcccgttgaa
      841 tatggctcat aacacccctt gtattactgt ttatgtaagc agacagtttt attgttcatg
      901 atgatatatt tttatcttgt gcaatgtaac atcagagatt ttgagacaca acgtggcttt
      961 cccccccccc cctgcaggtc gatctaagct tgcttctttg ctgacgagtg gcggacgggt
     1021 gagtaatgtc tgggaaactg cctgatggag atccacgcat tttaacaggg ttattgtctc
     1081 atgagcggat acatatttga atgtatttag aaaaataaac aaatagctag ctcactcggt
     1141 cgctacgctc gcggccgctt aattaactac agccgatagt ctggaacagc gcacttacgg
     1201 gttgctgcgc aacccaagtg ctaccggcgc ggcagcgtga cccgtgtcgg cggctccaac
     1261 ggctcgccat cgtccagaaa acacggctca tcgggcatcg gcaggcgctg ctgcccgcgc
     1321 cgttcccatt cctccgtttc ggtcaaggct ggcaggtctg gttccatgcc cggaatgccg
     1381 ggctggctgg gcggctcctc gccggggccg gtcggtagtt gctgctcgcc cggatacagg
     1441 gtcgggatgc ggcgcaggtc gccatgcccc aacagcgatt cgtcctggtc gtcgtgatca
     1501 accaccacgg cggcactgaa caccgacagg cgcaactggt cgcggggctg gccccacgcc
     1561 acgcggtcat tgaccacgta ggccgacacg gtgccggggc cgttgagctt cacgacggag
     1621 atccagcgct cggccaccaa gtccttgact gcgtattgga ccgtccgcaa agaacgtccg
     1681 atgagcttgg aaagtgtctt ctggctgacc accacggcgt tctggtggcc catctgcgcc
     1741 acgaggtgat gcagcagcat tgccgccgtg ggtttcctcg caataagccc ggcccacgcc
     1801 tcatgcgctt tgcgttccgt ttgcacccag tgaccgggct tgttcttggc ttgaatgccg
     1861 atttctctgg actgcgtggc catgcttatc tccatgcggt agggtgccgc acggttgcgg
     1921 caccatgcgc aatcagctgc aacttttcgg cagcgcgaca acaattatgc gttgcgtaaa
     1981 agtggcagtc aattacagat tttctttaac ctacgcaatg agctattgcg gggggtgccg
     2041 caatgagctg ttgcgtaccc ccctttttta agttgttgat ttttaagtct ttcgcatttc
     2101 gccctatatc tagttctttg gtgcccaaag aagggcaccc ctgcggggtt cccccacgcc
     2161 ttcggcgcgg ctccccctcc ggcaaaaagt ggcccctccg gggcttgttg atcgactgcg
     2221 cggccttcgg ccttgcccaa ggtggcgctg cccccttgga acccccgcac tcgccgccgt
     2281 gaggctcggg gggcaggcgg gcgggcttcg ccttcgactg cccccactcg cataggcttg
     2341 ggtcgttcca ggcgcgtcaa ggccaagccg ctgcgcggtc gctgcgcgag ccttgacccg
     2401 ccttccactt ggtgtccaac cggcaagcga agcgcgcagg ccgcaggccg gaggcttaat
     2461 taagtttaaa caccatgcat cacgaagcgg gtcactactt ggtaagttta aacaccatgc
     2521 atcacgaagc gggtcactac ttggttcacg atttcttcgc agcagccttt ttagcgggcg
     2581 ctttctttgc ggtagacttc ttagccgctg ctttcttcgc cggtgccttt ttggctggtt
     2641 tactgtccga tttgctttcc ttagaatcag actcactgtc ggaatcatcc ttcgaatcac
     2701 ttttacctcc cttccgtgct ttgacggagg cttccaactt tgccagcaag tcggacacgt
     2761 cttccgttcc ttcgtctaac tcagctggtt gctcctcaac gctaaaagcc tctcctccct
     2821 cgagttttgc ttgtaccagc tcccgtaact gttcttggta gtcgtcatgg tacagatcgg
     2881 gtttgaaatc atcggtcatc gattcgacga cttggcctgc catctttaac tcagcaggct
     2941 tgatctgcac ttctttatcc aggattggga agtcggggtc ccgaatttcg tctggccaca
     3001 gcagtgtgtg aatcatcatg acatcccgct tgctgaagtc ttttacccgc agggctgcga
     3061 gccggctttt gttccgcagg gaaaagtgaa caatcgcaat ccgatctgtc tctgccaagg
     3121 ttttcgcgag gagaacataa gatttcgagg acttggaatc cggttccagg aagtacgact
     3181 tatcgtacat taaaggatcg agttgttctg ctggaataaa ttcaacaact tcgatctcgc
     3241 gactacgctc ctccgggagc gtcgcgatgt cctcatcggt gatgactacc atttgtccat
     3301 cgtccgattc gaaggcttta ttgatgtcac gatattcgac cacctctccg caaacttcgc
     3361 acacccgttt ataccggatc cgtccattat ccttcgcatg tacttgatgg aatttaatgt
     3421 catggtcttc ggttgcggaa taaaccttga ccggaacgtt tacgagtccg aatgcaatgc
     3481 tccctttcca gatactgcgc attttttttt cctccttgtg tgattattcc cagacgactt
     3541 catcgggggt cttatcaggg cgcaagccgc gccaactggg ctggcgcaag cggccatcac
     3601 tggtgcgttc gctatagcgg acttcgccga ccaattccgg gcggacaaag gtgacgccgc
     3661 gggcatcaac cttgggcagg ggggcgttaa acgggctttc atcggtatgc agcggtttca
     3721 gcatatcttt cagcttgctc aattcctttt cggtaaagcc ggtgccaacg cggcccacaa
     3781 actgcaagcc ttcggggcct gggataccca agaccaaggc accgatacca ctgctgcgcc
     3841 ccccttcgcc ctggcgccac ccaccgatca caacttcttg agtattccag atcttatcct
     3901 tgatccagct gctgctgcgg cgaccgggct gatacgtgga atcccatttt ttggcgacga
     3961 caccttcaaa gcgcttcttc cgaacatgtt ccatggcttc tgggccatcg cccggcagtt
     4021 gatccggaac gatcaggcct ccgccatcgg ccagcgcttc caagattttt cgtcgatctg
     4081 aatacttggc ccgcagcagt gagcggccat ccagccacag gatatcaaac gcccaaaatt
     4141 ccacccgcgt actccgcgcg cgattctgca tctgcccaaa gctcggcaca ccggattcat
     4201 ccagcgcaac cgcctcgcca tcgaggacca catggtgctc agcgagatcg gcagcgagag
     4261 ccttgaactg aggatattcc cccgtgactt cgcggccggt ccgcgagcgg atctggagtt
     4321 gcccatgatc agcatcaata atgactcggt acccatccca tttaccctcg aacgcccatt
     4381 gtttagcttt gtatttggcc acggaaccct cagtggcgag catcggggcg aaatcttccg
     4441 gccgagcgtt cttttggtcc ttcatgcggt gcgccagcca atttttaccc ttagtttgaa
     4501 tgagagcgta acgaccgtcc accttctcgc catgcaaggt cacaatgatt tcgccgtgcg
     4561 agtcatctgg gttatccagt tcttccggca cccggaattt ctcagtttcg taagaaccac
     4621 tgtcccaaat aaccatgtct ccggcgccat actcgccttt ggggatcgag ccatgaaatg
     4681 ctaaatactc gatggggtga tcttcggtgt gcaccgcgag tcggttttcg gcagtggttt
     4741 cgggcaggtt cttagggacc gcgaaagaca cgagcacacc gtcgcgttcc aggcggagat
     4801 cgtagtggag tcgacgtgca tggtgttctt gaatgacgaa tttgtcgtta tttccggttt
     4861 tagggatctc cttaggaacg ggctctgggg tcttggaagc gtcacgcata gaacggtaag
     4921 tagtcagttt gtccgcaata ggtgcgtccg catcaagcgg ggccaagagg tcaccatact
     4981 catctaaccg gtccaaaacc tcgtcaaagc gcagatgacg aagttcgggg tctgcaattt
     5041 catcccaggt tcggggagct gccaccgtcg ggtggtcgcg gcctcgaagg gagtaaggcg
     5101 caatcgtcgt cttcgctgca ttgttctgac tccagtcgag gaacaccttt ccggcacgca
     5161 gtgatttcgt catggttgca gtaaccagtt ttggcattgc ctgttctaac tgttgagcaa
     5221 cccgccgtgc cagcaccgag gcgccgcggc tgctgatcgg ctcagccaac ggtacgtata
     5281 ggtggagccc tttcgagccc gacgttagcg ggtatgtttc taaatcgaga tcggtcataa
     5341 gcgcgcggac ttcgtgagct atctcgcata gttgcgtcat cgttaccccc tcacctggat
     5401 ctaggtcgaa cacaatccgg gtagctggtc cctgatcgcc atcctcgaag cgccattgcg
     5461 gtacatgtac ctcaagcgag gcttgttgtg ccacccaggc taacccctcc ctcgtattga
     5521 taatggggta cgttgttgtg ccagatttat gtgtaatact cccccgttcc aaccaacttg
     5581 gtgccgatga agccagttgt ttctcaaaga acgcctcctc cgcgactcca tttggccaac
     5641 gttttcgtgt aacgggacgt ccggcaatat gaggcaccat cacctgcgca atgctcaaat
     5701 agtaatcaaa aacctcggcc ttagtcgttc ctgtagcagg atataggact ttgtcggggt
     5761 tggttagtcg gacgcgctcg tatcgctcca taccccaggg gtgtctagcc attttttttt
     5821 cctccttgat tcacttttct ctatcactga tagggagtgg taaaataact ctatcaatga
     5881 tagagtgtca acaaaaatta ggaattaatg atgtctagat tagataaaag taaagtgatt
     5941 aacagcgcat tagagctgct taatgaggtc ggaatcgaag gtttaacaac ccgtaaactc
     6001 gcccagaagc taggtgtaga gcagcctaca ttgtattggc atgtaaaaaa taagcgggct
     6061 ttgctcgacg ccttagccat tgagatgtta gataggcacc atactcactt ttgcccttta
     6121 gaaggggaaa gctggcaaga ttttttacgt aataacgcta aaagttttag atgtgcttta
     6181 ctaagtcatc gcgatggagc aaaagtacat ttaggtacac ggcctacaga aaaacagtat
     6241 gaaactctcg aaaatcaatt agccttttta tgccaacaag gtttttcact agagaatgca
     6301 ttatatgcac tcagcgctgt ggggcatttt actttaggtt gcgtattgga agatcaagag
     6361 catcaagtcg ctaaagaaga aagggaaaca cctactactg atagtatgcc gccattatta
     6421 cgacaagcta tcgaattatt tgatcaccaa ggtgcagagc cagccttctt attcggcctt
     6481 gaattgatca tatgcggatt agaaaaacaa cttaaatgtg aaagtgggtc ttaaggaagc
     6541 aacggcccgg agggtggcgg gcaggacgcc cgccataaac tgccaggcat caaattaagc
     6601 agaaggccat cctgacggat ggcctttttg cgtttctaca aactctgcta gcttctagag
     6661 cacagctaac accacgtcgt ccctatctgc tgccctaggt ctatgagtgg ttgctggata
     6721 actttacggg catgcataag gctcgtatga tatattcagg gagtccacaa cggtttccct
     6781 ctacaaataa ttttgtttaa cttttactag aggaggaggc aaaaatggat aagaaatact
     6841 caataggctt agatatcggc acaaatagcg tcggatgggc ggtgatcact gatgaatata
     6901 aggttccgtc taaaaagttc aaggttctgg gaaatacaga ccgccacagt atcaaaaaaa
     6961 atcttatagg ggctctttta tttgacagtg gagagacagc ggaagcgact cgactcaaac
     7021 ggacagctcg tagaaggtat acacgtcgga agaatcgtat ttgttatcta caggagattt
     7081 tttcaaatga gatggcgaaa gtagatgata gtttctttca tcgacttgaa gagtcttttt
     7141 tggtggaaga agacaagaag catgaacgtc atcctatttt tggaaatata gtagatgaag
     7201 ttgcttatca tgagaaatat ccaactatct atcatctgcg aaaaaaattg gtagattcta
     7261 ctgataaagc ggatttgcgc ttaatctatt tggccttagc gcatatgatt aagtttcgtg
     7321 gtcatttttt gattgaggga gatttaaatc ctgataatag tgatgtggac aaactattta
     7381 tccagttggt acaaacctac aatcaattat ttgaagaaaa ccctattaac gcaagtggag
     7441 tagatgctaa agcgattctt tctgcacgat tgagtaaatc aagacgatta gaaaatctca
     7501 ttgctcagct ccccggtgag aagaaaaatg gcttatttgg gaatctcatt gctttgtcat
     7561 tgggtttgac ccctaatttt aaatcaaatt ttgatttggc agaagatgct aaattacagc
     7621 tttcaaaaga tacttacgat gatgatttag ataatttatt ggcgcaaatt ggagatcaat
     7681 atgctgattt gtttttggca gctaagaatt tatcagatgc tattttactt tcagatatcc
     7741 taagagtaaa tactgaaata actaaggctc ccctatcagc ttcaatgatt aaacgctacg
     7801 atgaacatca tcaagacttg actcttttaa aagctttagt tcgacaacaa cttccagaaa
     7861 agtataaaga aatctttttt gatcaatcaa aaaacggata tgcaggttat attgatgggg
     7921 gagctagcca agaagaattt tataaattta tcaaaccaat tttagaaaaa atggatggta
     7981 ctgaggaatt attggtgaaa ctaaatcgtg aagatttgct gcgcaagcaa cggacctttg
     8041 acaacggctc tattccccat caaattcact tgggtgagct gcatgctatt ttgagaagac
     8101 aagaagactt ttatccattt ttaaaagaca atcgtgagaa gattgaaaaa atcttgactt
     8161 ttcgaattcc ttattatgtt ggtccattgg cgcgtggcaa tagtcgtttt gcatggatga
     8221 ctcggaagtc tgaagaaaca attaccccat ggaattttga agaagttgtc gataaaggtg
     8281 cttcagctca atcatttatt gaacgcatga caaactttga taaaaatctt ccaaatgaaa
     8341 aagtactacc aaaacatagt ttgctttatg agtattttac ggtttataac gaattgacaa
     8401 aggtcaaata tgttactgaa ggaatgcgaa aaccagcatt tctttcaggt gaacagaaga
     8461 aagccattgt tgatttactc ttcaaaacaa atcgaaaagt aaccgttaag caattaaaag
     8521 aagattattt caaaaaaata gaatgttttg atagtgttga aatttcagga gttgaagata
     8581 gatttaatgc ttcattaggt acctaccatg atttgctaaa aattattaaa gataaagatt
     8641 ttttggataa tgaagaaaat gaagatatct tagaggatat tgttttaaca ttgaccttat
     8701 ttgaagatag ggagatgatt gaggaaagac ttaaaacata tgctcacctc tttgatgata
     8761 aggtgatgaa acagcttaaa cgtcgccgtt atactggttg gggacgtttg tctcgaaaat
     8821 tgattaatgg tattagggat aagcaatctg gcaaaacaat attagatttt ttgaaatcag
     8881 atggttttgc caatcgcaat tttatgcagc tgatccatga tgatagtttg acatttaaag
     8941 aagacattca aaaagcacaa gtgtctggac aaggcgatag tttacatgaa catattgcaa
     9001 atttagctgg tagccctgct attaaaaaag gtattttaca gactgtaaaa gttgttgatg
     9061 aattggtcaa agtaatgggg cggcataagc cagaaaatat cgttattgaa atggcacgtg
     9121 aaaatcagac aactcaaaag ggccagaaaa attcgcgaga gcgtatgaaa cgaatcgaag
     9181 aaggtatcaa agaattagga agtcagattc ttaaagagca tcctgttgaa aatactcaat
     9241 tgcaaaatga aaagctctat ctctattatc tccaaaatgg aagagacatg tatgtggacc
     9301 aagaattaga tattaatcgt ttaagtgatt atgatgtcga tcacattgtt ccacaaagtt
     9361 tccttaaaga cgattcaata gacaataagg tcttaacgcg ttctgataaa aatcgtggta
     9421 aatcggataa cgttccaagt gaagaagtag tcaaaaagat gaaaaactat tggagacaac
     9481 ttctaaacgc caagttaatc actcaacgta agtttgataa tttaacgaaa gctgaacgtg
     9541 gaggtttgag tgaacttgat aaagctggtt ttatcaaacg ccaattggtt gaaactcgcc
     9601 aaatcactaa gcatgtggca caaattttgg atagtcgcat gaatactaaa tacgatgaaa
     9661 atgataaact tattcgagag gttaaagtga ttaccttaaa atctaaatta gtttctgact
     9721 tccgaaaaga tttccaattc tataaagtac gtgagattaa caattaccat catgcccatg
     9781 atgcgtatct aaatgccgtc gttggaactg ctttgattaa gaaatatcca aaacttgaat
     9841 cggagtttgt ctatggtgat tataaagttt atgatgttcg taaaatgatt gctaagtctg
     9901 agcaagaaat aggcaaagca accgcaaaat atttctttta ctctaatatc atgaacttct
     9961 tcaaaacaga aattacactt gcaaatggag agattcgcaa acgccctcta atcgaaacta
    10021 atggggaaac tggagaaatt gtctgggata aagggcgaga ttttgccaca gtgcgcaaag
    10081 tattgtccat gccccaagtc aatattgtca agaaaacaga agtacagaca ggcggattct
    10141 ccaaggagtc aattttacca aaaagaaatt cggacaagct tattgctcgt aaaaaagact
    10201 gggatccaaa aaaatatggt ggttttgata gtccaacggt agcttattca gtcctagtgg
    10261 ttgctaaggt ggaaaaaggg aaatcgaaga agttaaaatc cgttaaagag ttactaggga
    10321 tcacaattat ggaaagaagt tcctttgaaa aaaatccgat tgacttttta gaagctaaag
    10381 gatataagga agttaaaaaa gacttaatca ttaaactacc taaatatagt ctttttgagt
    10441 tagaaaacgg tcgtaaacgg atgctggcta gtgccggaga attacaaaaa ggaaatgagc
    10501 tggctctgcc aagcaaatat gtgaattttt tatatttagc tagtcattat gaaaagttga
    10561 agggtagtcc agaagataac gaacaaaaac aattgtttgt ggagcagcat aagcattatt
    10621 tagatgagat tattgagcaa atcagtgaat tttctaagcg tgttatttta gcagatgcca
    10681 atttagataa agttcttagt gcatataaca aacatagaga caaaccaata cgtgaacaag
    10741 cagaaaatat tattcattta tttacgttga cgaatcttgg agctcccgct gcttttaaat
    10801 attttgatac aacaattgat cgtaaacgat atacgtctac aaaagaagtt ttagatgcca
    10861 ctcttatcca tcaatccatc actggtcttt atgaaacacg cattgatttg agtcagctag
    10921 gaggtgactg accggctgat aaatttcttt gaatttctcc ttgattattt gttataaatg
    10981 ttataaaata atcttgttgg aaccattcaa aacagcatag caagttaaaa taaggctagt
    11041 ccgttatcaa cttgaaaaag tggcaccgag tcggtgcttt ttttgatact tctattctac
    11101 tctgactgca aaccaaaaaa acaagcgctt tcaaaacgct tgttttatca tttttaggga
    11161 aattaatctc ttaatccttt tatcattcta catttaggcg ctgccatctt gggacaatga
    11221 aaacgttagt catggcgcgc cttgacggct agctcagtcc taggtacagt gctagctgct
    11281 tcactggaag tcgcggtgtt ttagagctat gctgttttga atggtcccaa aacctgcaga
    11341 caagcccggc cggcctaagg cgatgccccc tcgacctcga tcagggaggc gttcaggacg
    11401 actcacaaag aaagccgggc aatgcccggc tttttccacg cctcctgggc tgacttcagg
    11461 tgctacattt gaagagataa attgcactga aatctagagc ggttgcggcc gcaaaaaaac
    11521 a
//
