# Supplementary material for: Heterologous Cas9 and non-homologous end joining as a Potentially Organism-Agnostic Knockout (POAK) system in bacteria
Source: bioRxiv preprint, doi:10.1101/601971, version 2 (2021-10-06)
Supplement: Plasmid Sequences [file 601971_file03.zip › SuppFileA1/IP_36.gb]

LOCUS       IP_36                   6318 bp ds-DNA     circular     17-OCT-2016
DEFINITION  .
ACCESSION   urn.local...b1-9z026oe
KEYWORDS    .
SOURCE      
  ORGANISM  .
FEATURES             Location/Qualifiers
     misc_feature    2747..2781
                     /ApEinfo_revcolor="#b1ff67"
                     /ApEinfo_fwdcolor="#b1ff67"
                     /label="J23119"
     misc_feature    2802..2837
                     /ApEinfo_revcolor="#84b0dc"
                     /ApEinfo_fwdcolor="#84b0dc"
                     /label="Repeat"
     misc_feature    2834..2837
                     /ApEinfo_revcolor="#ff9ccd"
                     /ApEinfo_fwdcolor="#ff9ccd"
                     /label="Overlap1"
     misc_feature    2838..2859
                     /ApEinfo_revcolor="#b7e6d7"
                     /ApEinfo_fwdcolor="#b7e6d7"
                     /label="spacer targeting GalK"
     misc_feature    complement(2860..2863)
                     /ApEinfo_revcolor="#d6b295"
                     /ApEinfo_fwdcolor="#d6b295"
                     /label="Overlap2"
     source          2860..4785
                     /ApEinfo_revcolor="#b1ff67"
                     /ApEinfo_fwdcolor="#b1ff67"
     rep_origin      3041..3779
                     /ApEinfo_revcolor="#9eafd2"
                     /ApEinfo_fwdcolor="#9eafd2"
                     /label="cloD13 (CDF)"
     misc_feature    3109..3127
                     /label="/ApEinfo_revcolor=#75c6a9
                     /ApEinfo_fwdcolor=#75c6a9"
     CDS             3919..4707
                     /ApEinfo_revcolor="#85dae9"
                     /ApEinfo_fwdcolor="#85dae9"
                     /label="aadA"
     source          4786..5161
                     /ApEinfo_revcolor="#b1ff67"
                     /ApEinfo_fwdcolor="#b1ff67"
     terminator      4892..4979
                     /ApEinfo_revcolor="#9eafd2"
                     /ApEinfo_fwdcolor="#9eafd2"
                     /label="rrnBT2 term"
     promoter        4990..5149
                     /ApEinfo_revcolor="#d6b295"
                     /ApEinfo_fwdcolor="#d6b295"
                     /label="proC promoter"
     source          5162..2837
                     /ApEinfo_revcolor="#85dae9"
                     /ApEinfo_fwdcolor="#85dae9"
     CDS             5162..2746
                     /ApEinfo_revcolor="#c6c9d1"
                     /ApEinfo_fwdcolor="#c6c9d1"
                     /label="Cpf1"
ORIGIN      
        1 tgatttgagt aaaatttatt ttaaaaatga taaatctctt actgatctat cacaacaagt
       61 ttttgatgat tatagtgtta ttggtacagc ggtactagaa tatataactc aacaaatagc
      121 acctaaaaat cttgataacc ctagtaagaa agagcaagaa ttaatagcca aaaaaactga
      181 aaaagcaaaa tacttatctc tagaaactat aaagcttgcc ttagaagaat ttaataagca
      241 tagagatata gataaacagt gtaggtttga agaaatactt gcaaactttg cggctattcc
      301 gatgatattt gatgaaatag ctcaaaacaa agacaatttg gcacagatat ctatcaaata
      361 tcaaaatcaa ggtaaaaaag acctacttca agctagtgcg gaagatgatg ttaaagctat
      421 caaggatctt ttagatcaaa ctaataatct cttacataaa ctaaaaatat ttcatattag
      481 tcagtcagaa gataaggcaa atattttaga caaggatgag catttttatc tagtatttga
      541 ggagtgctac tttgagctag cgaatatagt gcctctttat aacaaaatta gaaactatat
      601 aactcaaaag ccatatagtg atgagaaatt taagctcaat tttgagaact cgactttggc
      661 taatggttgg gataaaaata aagagcctga caatacggca attttattta tcaaagatga
      721 taaatattat ctgggtgtga tgaataagaa aaataacaaa atatttgatg ataaagctat
      781 caaagaaaat aaaggcgagg gttataaaaa aattgtttat aaacttttac ctggcgcaaa
      841 taaaatgtta cctaaggttt tcttttctgc taaatctata aaattttata atcctagtga
      901 agatatactt agaataagaa atcattccac acatacaaaa aatggtagtc ctcaaaaagg
      961 atatgaaaaa tttgagttta atattgaaga ttgccgaaaa tttatagatt tttataaaca
     1021 gtctataagt aagcatccgg agtggaaaga ttttggattt agattttctg atactcaaag
     1081 atataattct atagatgaat tttatagaga agttgaaaat caaggctaca aactaacttt
     1141 tgaaaatata tcagagagct atattgatag cgtagttaat cagggtaaat tgtacctatt
     1201 ccaaatctat aataaagatt tttcagctta tagcaaaggg cgaccaaatc tacatacttt
     1261 atattggaaa gcgctgtttg atgagagaaa tcttcaagat gtggtttata agctaaatgg
     1321 tgaggcagag cttttttatc gtaaacaatc aatacctaaa aaaatcactc acccagctaa
     1381 agaggcaata gctaataaaa acaaagataa tcctaaaaaa gagagtgttt ttgaatatga
     1441 tttaatcaaa gataaacgct ttactgaaga taagtttttc tttcactgtc ctattacaat
     1501 caattttaaa tctagtggag ctaataagtt taatgatgaa atcaatttat tgctaaaaga
     1561 aaaagcaaat gatgttcata tattaagtat agatagaggt gaaagacatt tagcttacta
     1621 tactttggta gatggtaaag gcaatatcat caaacaagat actttcaaca tcattggtaa
     1681 tgatagaatg aaaacaaact accatgataa gcttgctgca atagagaaag atagggattc
     1741 agctaggaaa gactggaaaa agataaataa catcaaagag atgaaagagg gctatctatc
     1801 tcaggtagtt catgaaatag ctaagctagt tatagagtat aatgctattg tggtttttga
     1861 ggatttaaat tttggattta aaagagggcg tttcaaggta gagaagcagg tctatcaaaa
     1921 gttagaaaaa atgctaattg agaaactaaa ctatctagtt ttcaaagata atgagtttga
     1981 taaaactggg ggagtgctta gagcttatca gctaacagca ccttttgaga cttttaaaaa
     2041 gatgggtaaa caaacaggta ttatctacta tgtaccagct ggttttactt caaaaatttg
     2101 tcctgtaact ggttttgtaa atcagttata tcctaagtat gaaagtgtca gcaaatctca
     2161 agagttcttt agtaagtttg acaagatttg ttataacctt gataagggct attttgagtt
     2221 tagttttgat tataaaaact ttggtgacaa ggctgccaaa ggcaagtgga ctatagctag
     2281 ctttgggagt agattgatta actttagaaa ttcagataaa aatcataatt gggatactcg
     2341 agaagtttat ccaactaaag agttggagaa attgctaaaa gattattcta tcgaatatgg
     2401 gcatggcgaa tgtatcaaag cagctatttg cggtgagagc gacaaaaagt tttttgctaa
     2461 gctaactagt gtcctaaata ctatcttaca aatgcgtaac tcaaaaacag gtactgagtt
     2521 agattatcta atttcaccag tagcagatgt aaatggcaat ttctttgatt cgcgacaggc
     2581 gccaaaaaat atgcctcaag atgctgatgc caatggtgct tatcatattg ggctaaaagg
     2641 tctgatgcta ctaggtagga tcaaaaataa tcaagagggc aaaaaactca atttggttat
     2701 caaaaatgaa gagtattttg agttcgtgca gaataggaat aactaattga cagctagctc
     2761 agtcctaggt ataatgctag cgctgattta ggcaaaaacg ggtctaagaa ctttaaataa
     2821 tttctactgt tgtagatcca acgcatttgg ctaccctgcc tgcagacaag cccggccggc
     2881 ctaaggcgat gccccctcga cctcgatcag ggaggcgttc aggacgactc acaaagaaag
     2941 ccgggcaatg cccggctttt tccacgcctc ctgggctgac ttcaggtgct acatttgaag
     3001 agataaattg cactgaaatc tagagcggtt cagtagaaaa gatcaaagga tcttcttgag
     3061 atcctttttt tctgcgcgta atcttttgcc ctgtaaacga aaaaaccacc tggggaggtg
     3121 gtttgatcga aggttaagtc agttggggaa ctgcttaacc gtggtaactg gctttcgcag
     3181 agcacagcaa ccaaatctgt ccttccagtg tagccggact ttggcgcaca cttcaagagc
     3241 aaccgcgtgt ttagctaaac aaatcctctg cgaactccca gttaccaatg gctgctgcca
     3301 gtggcgtttt accgtgcttt tccgggttgg actcaagtga acagttaccg gataaggcgc
     3361 agcagtcggg ctgaacgggg agttcttgct tacagcccag cttggagcga acgacctaca
     3421 ccgagccgag ataccagtgt gtgagctatg agaaagcgcc acacttcccg taagggagaa
     3481 aggcggaaca ggtatccggt aaacggcagg gtcggaacag gagagcgcaa gagggagcga
     3541 cccgccggaa acggtgggga tctttaagtc ctgtcgggtt tcgcccgtac tgtcagattc
     3601 atggttgagc ctcacggctc ccacagatgc accggaaaag cgtctgttta tgtgaactct
     3661 ggcaggaggg cggagcctat ggaaaaacgc caccggcgcg gccctgctgt tttgcctcac
     3721 atgttagtcc cctgcttatc cacggaatct gtgggtaact ttgtatgtgt ccgcagcgcc
     3781 cgccgcagtc tcacgcccgg agcgtagcga ccgagtgagc tagctatttg tttatttttc
     3841 taaatacatt caaatatgta tccgctcatg agacaataac cctgataaat gcttcaataa
     3901 tattgaaaaa ggaagagtat gagggaagcg gtgatcgccg aagtatcgac tcaactatca
     3961 gaggtagttg gcgtcatcga gcgccatctc gaaccgacgt tgctggccgt acatttgtac
     4021 ggctccgcag tggatggcgg cctgaagcca cacagtgata ttgatttgct ggttacggtg
     4081 accgtaaggc ttgatgaaac aacgcggcga gctttgatca acgacctttt ggaaacttcg
     4141 gcttcccctg gagagagcga gattctccgc gctgtagaag tcaccattgt tgtgcacgac
     4201 gacatcattc cgtggcgtta tccagctaag cgcgaactgc aatttggaga atggcagcgc
     4261 aatgacattc ttgcaggtat cttcgagcca gccacgatcg acattgatct ggctatcttg
     4321 ctgacaaaag caagagaaca tagcgttgcc ttggtaggtc cagcggcgga ggaactcttt
     4381 gatccggttc ctgaacagga tctatttgag gcgctaaatg aaaccttaac gctatggaac
     4441 tcgccgcccg actgggctgg cgatgagcga aatgtagtgc ttacgttgtc ccgcatttgg
     4501 tacagcgcag taaccggcaa aatcgcgccg aaggatgtcg ctgccgactg ggcaatggag
     4561 cgcctgccgg cccagtatca gcccgtcata cttgaagcta gacaggctta tcttggacaa
     4621 gaagaagatc gcttggcctc gcgcgcagat cagttggaag aatttgtcca ctacgtgaaa
     4681 ggcgagatca ccaaggtagt cggcaaataa tgtctaacaa ttcgttcaag ccgaggggcc
     4741 gcaagatccg gccacgatga cccggtcgtc ggttcagggc agggtaccag gcacgcctaa
     4801 ccgtcagtga gattggatga gtgaacgata ttgatcgaga agagccctgc gcagccgctg
     4861 ccgtgcctgc aggaagcaac ggcccggagg gtggcgggca ggacgcccgc cataaactgc
     4921 caggcatcaa attaagcaga aggccatcct gacggatggc ctttttgcgt ttctacaaac
     4981 tctgctagct tctagagcac agctaacacc acgtcgtccc tatctgctgc cctaggtcta
     5041 tgagtggttg ctggataact ttacgggcat gcataaggct cgtatgatat attcagggag
     5101 tccacaacgg tttccctcta caaataattt tgtttaactt ttactagagg aggaggcaaa
     5161 aatgtcaatt tatcaagaat ttgttaataa atatagttta agtaaaactc taagatttga
     5221 gttaatccca cagggtaaaa cacttgaaaa cataaaagca agaggtttga ttttagatga
     5281 tgagaaaaga gctaaagact acaaaaaggc taaacaaata attgataaat atcatcagtt
     5341 ttttatagag gagatattaa gttcggtttg tattagcgaa gatttattac aaaactattc
     5401 tgatgtttat tttaaactta aaaagagtga tgatgataat ctacaaaaag attttaaaag
     5461 tgcaaaagat acgataaaga aacaaatatc tgaatatata aaggactcag agaaatttaa
     5521 gaatttgttt aatcaaaacc ttatcgatgc taaaaaaggg caagagtcag atttaattct
     5581 atggctaaag caatctaagg ataatggtat agaactattt aaagccaata gtgatatcac
     5641 agatatagat gaggcgttag aaataatcaa atcttttaaa ggttggacaa cttattttaa
     5701 gggttttcat gaaaatagaa aaaatgttta tagtagcaat gatattccta catctattat
     5761 ttataggata gtagatgata atttgcctaa atttctagaa aataaagcta agtatgagag
     5821 tttaaaagac aaagctccag aagctataaa ctatgaacaa attaaaaaag atttggcaga
     5881 agagctaacc tttgatattg actacaaaac atctgaagtt aatcaaagag ttttttcact
     5941 tgatgaagtt tttgagatag caaactttaa taattatcta aatcaaagtg gtattactaa
     6001 atttaatact attattggtg gtaaatttgt aaatggtgaa aatacaaaga gaaaaggtat
     6061 aaatgaatat ataaatctat actcacagca aataaatgat aaaacactca aaaaatataa
     6121 aatgagtgtt ttatttaagc aaattttaag tgatacagaa tctaaatctt ttgtaattga
     6181 taagttagaa gatgatagtg atgtagttac aacgatgcaa agtttttatg agcaaatagc
     6241 agcttttaaa acagtagaag aaaaatctat taaagaaaca ctatctttat tatttgatga
     6301 tttaaaagct caaaaact
//
