# Supplementary material for: Heterologous Cas9 and non-homologous end joining as a Potentially Organism-Agnostic Knockout (POAK) system in bacteria
Source: bioRxiv preprint, doi:10.1101/601971, version 2 (2021-10-06)
Supplement: Plasmid Sequences [file 601971_file03.zip › SuppFileA1/IP_250.gb]

LOCUS       IP_250                  7481 bp    DNA     circular UNA 05-JAN-2019
DEFINITION  153galk9.
ACCESSION   urn.local...38-9z01nbk
VERSION     urn.local...38-9z01nbk
KEYWORDS    .
SOURCE       (IP_101knr)
  ORGANISM  .
FEATURES             Location/Qualifiers
     misc_feature    41..48
                     /ApEinfo_revcolor="#7ea7d8"
                     /ApEinfo_fwdcolor="#7ea7d8"
                     /label="PacI"
     misc_feature    428..485
                     /ApEinfo_revcolor="#75c6a9"
                     /ApEinfo_fwdcolor="#75c6a9"
                     /label="putative terminator"
     misc_feature    452..469
                     /ApEinfo_revcolor="#ff9ccd"
                     /ApEinfo_fwdcolor="#ff9ccd"
                     /label="pBBR1 seq 3"
     misc_feature    512..516
                     /ApEinfo_revcolor="#ff9ccd"
                     /ApEinfo_fwdcolor="#ff9ccd"
                     /label="-35"
     misc_feature    535..546
                     /ApEinfo_revcolor="#ff9ccd"
                     /ApEinfo_fwdcolor="#ff9ccd"
                     /label="-10 and TSS"
     misc_feature    621..1283
                     /ApEinfo_revcolor="#ff9ccd"
                     /ApEinfo_fwdcolor="#ff9ccd"
                     /label="rep"
     misc_feature    1164..1182
                     /ApEinfo_revcolor="#ff9ccd"
                     /ApEinfo_fwdcolor="#ff9ccd"
                     /label="pBBR1 seq 4"
     misc_feature    1338..1353
                     /ApEinfo_revcolor="#7ea7d8"
                     /ApEinfo_fwdcolor="#7ea7d8"
                     /label="NotI/PacI"
     misc_feature    <1354..1438
                     /Source="referenceToDocument: urn:local:.:2og-7byb966"
                     /label="IP_103 PCR Product (concatenated sequence 1)"
                     /note="Geneious type: Concatenated sequence"
     source          1354..>1438
                     /ApEinfo_revcolor="#b1ff67"
                     /ApEinfo_fwdcolor="#b1ff67"
                     /label="source"
     ligation        1435..1438
                     /label="Ligation"
     misc_feature    1435..>2503
                     /Source="referenceToDocument: urn:local:.:2ok-7bybcv9"
                     /label="KnR (concatenated sequence 2)"
                     /note="Geneious type: Concatenated sequence"
     primer_bind     1439..1461
                     /created_by="primer3"
                     /%GC="39.1"
                     /Tm="58.5"
                     /Hairpin_Tm="49.3"
                     /Self_Dimer_Tm="4.6"
                     /Pair_Dimer_Tm="None"
                     /Sequence="TTAAAATGCGTGGATCTCCATCA"
                     /Product_Size=1065
                     /annotation_group="57837377940074747efd013-695f-4d96-852a-
                     0a9d1b762c1fKnR"
                     /Extension="CACCACACGTCTCGCCTG"
                     /label="1 F"
     misc_feature    <1439..1454
                     /ApEinfo_revcolor="#b7e6d7"
                     /ApEinfo_fwdcolor="#b7e6d7"
                     /label="NS2"
     misc_feature    1439..2501
                     /Original_Bases="ATAAATGCTTCAATAATATTGAAAAAGGAAGAGTATGAGGG
                     AAGCGGTGATCGCCGAAGTATCGACTCAACTATCAGAGGTAGTTGGCGTCATCGAGCG
                     CCATCTCGAACCGACGTTGCTGGCCGTACATTTGTACGGCTCCGCAGTGGATGGCGGC
                     CTGAAGCCACACAGTGATATTGATTTGCTGGTTACGGTGACCGTAAGGCTTGATGAAA
                     CAACGCGGCGAGCTTTGATCAACGACCTTTTGGAAACTTCGGCTTCCCCTGGAGAGAG
                     CGAGATTCTCCGCGCTGTAGAAGTCACCATTGTTGTGCACGACGACATCATTCCGTGG
                     CGTTATCCAGCTAAGCGCGAACTGCAATTTGGAGAATGGCAGCGCAATGACATTCTTG
                     CAGGTATCTTCGAGCCAGCCACGATCGACATTGATCTGGCTATCTTGCTGACAAAAGC
                     AAGAGAACATAGCGTTGCCTTGGTAGGTCCAGCGGCGGAGGAACTCTTTGATCCGGTT
                     CCTGAACAGGATCTATTTGAGGCGCTAAATGAAACCTTAACGCTATGGAACTCGCCGC
                     CCGACTGGGCTGGCGATGAGCGAAATGTAGTGCTTACGTTGTCCCGCATTTGGTACAG
                     CGCAGTAACCGGCAAAATCGCGCCGAAGGATGTCGCTGCCGACTGGGCAATGGAGCGC
                     CTGCCGGCCCAGTATCAGCCCGTCATACTTGAAGCTAGACAGGCTTATCTTGGACAAG
                     AAGAAGATCGCTTGGCCTCGCGCGCAGATCAGTTGGAAGAATTTGTCCACTACGTGAA
                     AGGCGAGATCACCAAGGTAGTCGGCAAAT"
                     /label="ATAAATGCTTCAATAATATTGAAAAAGGAAGAGTATGAGGGAAGCGGTGA
                     TCGCCGAAGTATCGACTCAACTATCAGAGGTAGTTGGCGTCATCGAGCGCCATCTCGA
                     ACCGACGTTGCTGGCCGTACATTTGTACGGCTCCGCAGTGGATGGCGGCCTGAAGCCA
                     CACAGTGATATTGATTTGCTGGTTACGGTGACCGTAAGGCTTGATGAAACAACGCGGC
                     GAGCTTTGATCAACGACCTTTTGGAAACTTCGGCTTCCCCTGGAGAGAGCGAGATTCT
                     CCGCGCTGTAGAAGTCACCATTGTTGTGCACGACGACATCATTCCGTGGCGTTATCCA
                     GCTAAGCGCGAACTGCAATTTGGAGAATGGCAGCGCAATGACATTCTTGCAGGTATCT
                     TCGAGCCAGCCACGATCGACATTGATCTGGCTATCTTGCTGACAAAAGCAAGAGAACA
                     TAGCGTTGCCTTGGTAGGTCCAGCGGCGGAGGAACTCTTTGATCCGGTTCCTGAACAG
                     GATCTATTTGAGGCGCTAAATGAAACCTTAACGCTATGGAACTCGCCGCCCGACTGGG
                     CTGGCGATGAGCGAAATGTAGTGCTTACGTTGTCCCGCATTTGGTACAGCGCAGTAAC
                     CGGCAAAATCGCGCCGAAGGATGTCGCTGCCGACTGGGCAATGGAGCGCCTGCCGGCC
                     CAGTATCAGCCCGTCATACTTGAAGCTAGACAGGCTTATCTTGGACAAGAAGAAGATC
                     GCTTGGCCTCGCGCGCAGATCAGTTGGAAGAATTTGTCCACTACGTGAAAGGCGAGAT
                     CACCAAGGTAGTCGGCAAAT"
                     /note="Geneious type: Editing History Replacement"
     misc_feature    complement(1524..2469)
                     /ApEinfo_revcolor="#c7b0e3"
                     /ApEinfo_fwdcolor="#c7b0e3"
                     /label="Km cassette (HincII fragment, pAM1431)"
     CDS             1654..2469
                     /ApEinfo_revcolor="#faac61"
                     /ApEinfo_fwdcolor="#faac61"
                     /label="Kmr"
     misc_feature    2097
                     /created_by="isaacnplant"
                     /label="T->C removal of esp3II site"
     misc_feature    complement(2482..2503)
                     /created_by="primer3"
                     /%GC="45.5"
                     /Tm="59.7"
                     /Hairpin_Tm="None"
                     /Self_Dimer_Tm="None"
                     /Pair_Dimer_Tm="None"
                     /Sequence="TTGCTCACATGTTCTTTCCTGC"
                     /Product_Size=1065
                     /annotation_group="578373857686689c1cadf68-b102-4ec6-8eaa-
                     ecdb147e39eeKnR"
                     /Extension="CACCACACGTCTCGGCCG"
                     /label="1,065 R"
                     /note="Geneious type: primer_bind_reverse"
     misc_feature    2504..2511
                     /ApEinfo_revcolor="#7ea7d8"
                     /ApEinfo_fwdcolor="#7ea7d8"
                     /label="NotI"
     source          complement(2661..7002)
                     /ApEinfo_revcolor="#b1ff67"
                     /ApEinfo_fwdcolor="#b1ff67"
                     /label="source"
     misc_feature    complement(2683..2718)
                     /ApEinfo_revcolor="#c6c9d1"
                     /ApEinfo_fwdcolor="#c6c9d1"
                     /label="repeat"
     misc_feature    2719..2737
                     /Original_Bases="TGAGACCTCAGTCGGTCT"
                     /label="TGAGACCTCAGTCGGTCT"
                     /note="Geneious type: Editing History Replacement"
     misc_feature    complement(2719..2738)
                     /ApEinfo_revcolor="#85dae9"
                     /ApEinfo_fwdcolor="#85dae9"
                     /label="galk1spacer"
     promoter        complement(2739..2803)
                     /ApEinfo_revcolor="#b4abac"
                     /ApEinfo_fwdcolor="#b4abac"
                     /label="J23100 promoter"
     terminator      2860..2901
                     /ApEinfo_revcolor="#9eafd2"
                     /ApEinfo_fwdcolor="#9eafd2"
                     /label="terminator"
     precursor_RNA   complement(2932..3020)
                     /ApEinfo_revcolor="#75c6a9"
                     /ApEinfo_fwdcolor="#75c6a9"
                     /label="tracrRNA precursor"
     terminator      complement(2932..2953)
                     /ApEinfo_revcolor="#b4abac"
                     /ApEinfo_fwdcolor="#b4abac"
                     /label="tracrRNA terminator"
     promoter        complement(3027..3080)
                     /ApEinfo_revcolor="#b4abac"
                     /ApEinfo_fwdcolor="#b4abac"
                     /label="tracrRNA promoter"
     CDS             complement(3085..7002)
                     /ApEinfo_revcolor="#ff9ccd"
                     /ApEinfo_fwdcolor="#ff9ccd"
                     /label="cas9"
     misc_feature    complement(3136..3160)
                     /label="/ApEinfo_revcolor=#84b0dc
                     /ApEinfo_fwdcolor=#84b0dc"
     misc_feature    5274..5279
                     /Recognition_pattern="CA^TATG"
                     /annotation_group="CATATG"
                     /label="NdeI"
                     /note="Geneious type: restriction site"
     misc_feature    6709..6714
                     /Recognition_pattern="CA^TATG"
                     /annotation_group="CATATG"
                     /label="NdeI"
                     /note="Geneious type: restriction site"
     CDS             complement(7003..7191)
                     /ApEinfo_revcolor="#ff9ccd"
                     /ApEinfo_fwdcolor="#ff9ccd"
                     /label="cas9"
     source          complement(7003..7481)
                     /ApEinfo_revcolor="#b1ff67"
                     /ApEinfo_fwdcolor="#b1ff67"
                     /label="source"
     promoter        complement(7204..7363)
                     /ApEinfo_revcolor="#d6b295"
                     /ApEinfo_fwdcolor="#d6b295"
                     /label="proC promoter"
     terminator      complement(7374..7461)
                     /ApEinfo_revcolor="#9eafd2"
                     /ApEinfo_fwdcolor="#9eafd2"
                     /label="rrnBT2 term"
ORIGIN      
        1 accaagtagt gacccgcttc gtgatgcatg gtgtttaaac ttaattaagc ctccggcctg
       61 cggcctgcgc gcttcgcttg ccggttggac accaagtgga aggcgggtca aggctcgcgc
      121 agcgaccgcg cagcggcttg gccttgacgc gcctggaacg acccaagcct atgcgagtgg
      181 gggcagtcga aggcgaagcc cgcccgcctg ccccccgagc ctcacggcgg cgagtgcggg
      241 ggttccaagg gggcagcgcc accttgggca aggccgaagg ccgcgcagtc gatcaacaag
      301 ccccggaggg gccacttttt gccggagggg gagccgcgcc gaaggcgtgg gggaaccccg
      361 caggggtgcc cttctttggg caccaaagaa ctagatatag ggcgaaatgc gaaagactta
      421 aaaatcaaca acttaaaaaa ggggggtacg caacagctca ttgcggcacc ccccgcaata
      481 gctcattgcg taggttaaag aaaatctgta attgactgcc acttttacgc aacgcataat
      541 tgttgtcgcg ctgccgaaaa gttgcagctg attgcgcatg gtgccgcaac cgtgcggcac
      601 cctaccgcat ggagataagc atggccacgc agtccagaga aatcggcatt caagccaaga
      661 acaagcccgg tcactgggtg caaacggaac gcaaagcgca tgaggcgtgg gccgggctta
      721 ttgcgaggaa acccacggcg gcaatgctgc tgcatcacct cgtggcgcag atgggccacc
      781 agaacgccgt ggtggtcagc cagaagacac tttccaagct catcggacgt tctttgcgga
      841 cggtccaata cgcagtcaag gacttggtgg ccgagcgctg gatctccgtc gtgaagctca
      901 acggccccgg caccgtgtcg gcctacgtgg tcaatgaccg cgtggcgtgg ggccagcccc
      961 gcgaccagtt gcgcctgtcg gtgttcagtg ccgccgtggt ggttgatcac gacgaccagg
     1021 acgaatcgct gttggggcat ggcgacctgc gccgcatccc gaccctgtat ccgggcgagc
     1081 agcaactacc gaccggcccc ggcgaggagc cgcccagcca gcccggcatt ccgggcatgg
     1141 aaccagacct gccagccttg accgaaacgg aggaatggga acggcgcggg cagcagcgcc
     1201 tgccgatgcc cgatgagccg tgttttctgg acgatggcga gccgttggag ccgccgacac
     1261 gggtcacgct gccgcgccgg tagcacttgg gttgcgcagc aacccgtaag tgcgctgttc
     1321 cagactatcg gctgtagtta attaagcggc cgcgagcgta gcgaccgagt gagctagcta
     1381 tttgtttatt tttctaaata cattcaaata tgtatccgct catgagacaa taaccctgtt
     1441 aaaatgcgtg gatctccatc aggcagtttc ccagacatta ctcacccgtc cgccactcgt
     1501 cagcaaagaa gcaagcttag atcgacctgc aggggggggg gggaaagcca cgttgtgtct
     1561 caaaatctct gatgttacat tgcacaagat aaaaatatat catcatgaac aataaaactg
     1621 tctgcttaca taaacagtaa tacaaggggt gttatgagcc atattcaacg ggaaacgtct
     1681 tgctcgaggc cgcgattaaa ttccaacatg gatgctgatt tatatgggta taaatgggct
     1741 cgcgataatg tcgggcaatc aggtgcgaca atctatcgat tgtatgggaa gcccgatgcg
     1801 ccagagttgt ttctgaaaca tggcaaaggt agcgttgcca atgatgttac agatgagatg
     1861 gtcagactaa actggctgac ggaatttatg cctcttccga ccatcaagca ttttatccgt
     1921 actcctgatg atgcatggtt actcaccact gcgatccccg ggaaaacagc attccaggta
     1981 ttagaagaat atcctgattc aggtgaaaat attgttgatg cgctggcagt gttcctgcgc
     2041 cggttgcatt cgattcctgt ttgtaattgt ccttttaaca gcgatcgcgt atttcgcctc
     2101 gctcaggcgc aatcacgaat gaataacggt ttggttgatg cgagtgattt tgatgacgag
     2161 cgtaatggct ggcctgttga acaagtctgg aaagaaatgc ataagctttt gccattctca
     2221 ccggattcag tcgtcactca tggtgatttc tcacttgata accttatttt tgacgagggg
     2281 aaattaatag gttgtattga tgttggacga gtcggaatcg cagaccgata ccaggatctt
     2341 gccatcctat ggaactgcct cggtgagttt tctccttcat tacagaaacg gctttttcaa
     2401 aaatatggta ttgataatcc tgatatgaat aaattgcagt ttcatttgat gctcgatgag
     2461 tttttctaat caggggataa cgcaggaaag aacatgtgag caagcggccg caaccgctct
     2521 agatttcagt gcaatttatc tcttcaaatg tagcacctga agtcagccca ggaggcgtgg
     2581 aaaaagccgg gcattgcccg gctttctttg tgagtcgtcc tgaacgcctc cctgatcgag
     2641 gtcgaggggg catcgcctta ggccggccgg gcttgtctgc aggttttggg accattcaaa
     2701 acagcatagc tctaaaaccc ggtcatgcgt acgccaccag ctagcactgt acctaggact
     2761 gagctagccg tcaaggcgcg ccatgactaa cgttttcatt gtcccaagat ggcagcgcct
     2821 aaatgtagaa tgataaaagg attaagagat taatttccct aaaaatgata aaacaagcgt
     2881 tttgaaagcg cttgtttttt tggtttgcag tcagagtaga atagaagtat caaaaaaagc
     2941 accgactcgg tgccactttt tcaagttgat aacggactag ccttatttta acttgctatg
     3001 ctgttttgaa tggttccaac aagattattt tataactttt ataacaaata atcaaggaga
     3061 aattcaaaga aatttatcag ccggtcagtc acctcctagc tgactcaaat caatgcgtgt
     3121 ttcataaaga ccagtgatgg attgatggat aagagtggca tctaaaactt cttttgtaga
     3181 cgtatatcgt ttacgatcaa ttgttgtatc aaaatattta aaagcagcgg gagctccaag
     3241 attcgtcaac gtaaataaat gaataatatt ttctgcttgt tcacgtattg gtttgtctct
     3301 atgtttgtta tatgcactaa gaactttatc taaattggca tctgctaaaa taacacgctt
     3361 agaaaattca ctgatttgct caataatctc atctaaataa tgcttatgct gctccacaaa
     3421 caattgtttt tgttcgttat cttctggact acccttcaac ttttcataat gactagctaa
     3481 atataaaaaa ttcacatatt tgcttggcag agccagctca tttccttttt gtaattctcc
     3541 ggcactagcc agcatccgtt tacgaccgtt ttctaactca aaaagactat atttaggtag
     3601 tttaatgatt aagtcttttt taacttcctt atatccttta gcttctaaaa agtcaatcgg
     3661 atttttttca aaggaacttc tttccataat tgtgatccct agtaactctt taacggattt
     3721 taacttcttc gatttccctt tttccacctt agcaaccact aggactgaat aagctaccgt
     3781 tggactatca aaaccaccat atttttttgg atcccagtct tttttacgag caataagctt
     3841 gtccgaattt ctttttggta aaattgactc cttggagaat ccgcctgtct gtacttctgt
     3901 tttcttgaca atattgactt ggggcatgga caatactttg cgcactgtgg caaaatctcg
     3961 ccctttatcc cagacaattt ctccagtttc cccattagtt tcgattagag ggcgtttgcg
     4021 aatctctcca tttgcaagtg taatttctgt tttgaagaag ttcatgatat tagagtaaaa
     4081 gaaatatttt gcggttgctt tgcctatttc ttgctcagac ttagcaatca ttttacgaac
     4141 atcataaact ttataatcac catagacaaa ctccgattca agttttggat atttcttaat
     4201 caaagcagtt ccaacgacgg catttagata cgcatcatgg gcatgatggt aattgttaat
     4261 ctcacgtact ttatagaatt ggaaatcttt tcggaagtca gaaactaatt tagattttaa
     4321 ggtaatcact ttaacctctc gaataagttt atcattttca tcgtatttag tattcatgcg
     4381 actatccaaa atttgtgcca catgcttagt gatttggcga gtttcaacca attggcgttt
     4441 gataaaacca gctttatcaa gttcactcaa acctccacgt tcagctttcg ttaaattatc
     4501 aaacttacgt tgagtgatta acttggcgtt tagaagttgt ctccaatagt ttttcatctt
     4561 tttgactact tcttcacttg gaacgttatc cgatttacca cgatttttat cagaacgcgt
     4621 taagacctta ttgtctattg aatcgtcttt aaggaaactt tgtggaacaa tgtgatcgac
     4681 atcataatca cttaaacgat taatatctaa ttcttggtcc acatacatgt ctcttccatt
     4741 ttggagataa tagagataga gcttttcatt ttgcaattga gtattttcaa caggatgctc
     4801 tttaagaatc tgacttccta attctttgat accttcttcg attcgtttca tacgctctcg
     4861 cgaatttttc tggccctttt gagttgtctg attttcacgt gccatttcaa taacgatatt
     4921 ttctggctta tgccgcccca ttactttgac caattcatca acaactttta cagtctgtaa
     4981 aatacctttt ttaatagcag ggctaccagc taaatttgca atatgttcat gtaaactatc
     5041 gccttgtcca gacacttgtg ctttttgaat gtcttcttta aatgtcaaac tatcatcatg
     5101 gatcagctgc ataaaattgc gattggcaaa accatctgat ttcaaaaaat ctaatattgt
     5161 tttgccagat tgcttatccc taataccatt aatcaatttt cgagacaaac gtccccaacc
     5221 agtataacgg cgacgtttaa gctgtttcat caccttatca tcaaagaggt gagcatatgt
     5281 tttaagtctt tcctcaatca tctccctatc ttcaaataag gtcaatgtta aaacaatatc
     5341 ctctaagata tcttcatttt cttcattatc caaaaaatct ttatctttaa taatttttag
     5401 caaatcatgg taggtaccta atgaagcatt aaatctatct tcaactcctg aaatttcaac
     5461 actatcaaaa cattctattt ttttgaaata atcttctttt aattgcttaa cggttacttt
     5521 tcgatttgtt ttgaagagta aatcaacaat ggctttcttc tgttcacctg aaagaaatgc
     5581 tggttttcgc attccttcag taacatattt gacctttgtc aattcgttat aaaccgtaaa
     5641 atactcataa agcaaactat gttttggtag tactttttca tttggaagat ttttatcaaa
     5701 gtttgtcatg cgttcaataa atgattgagc tgaagcacct ttatcgacaa cttcttcaaa
     5761 attccatggg gtaattgttt cttcagactt ccgagtcatc catgcaaaac gactattgcc
     5821 acgcgccaat ggaccaacat aataaggaat tcgaaaagtc aagatttttt caatcttctc
     5881 acgattgtct tttaaaaatg gataaaagtc ttcttgtctt ctcaaaatag catgcagctc
     5941 acccaagtga atttgatggg gaatagagcc gttgtcaaag gtccgttgct tgcgcagcaa
     6001 atcttcacga tttagtttca ccaataattc ctcagtacca tccatttttt ctaaaattgg
     6061 tttgataaat ttataaaatt cttcttggct agctccccca tcaatataac ctgcatatcc
     6121 gttttttgat tgatcaaaaa agatttcttt atacttttct ggaagttgtt gtcgaactaa
     6181 agcttttaaa agagtcaagt cttgatgatg ttcatcgtag cgtttaatca ttgaagctga
     6241 taggggagcc ttagttattt cagtatttac tcttaggata tctgaaagta aaatagcatc
     6301 tgataaattc ttagctgcca aaaacaaatc agcatattga tctccaattt gcgccaataa
     6361 attatctaaa tcatcatcgt aagtatcttt tgaaagctgt aatttagcat cttctgccaa
     6421 atcaaaattt gatttaaaat taggggtcaa acccaatgac aaagcaatga gattcccaaa
     6481 taagccattt ttcttctcac cggggagctg agcaatgaga ttttctaatc gtcttgattt
     6541 actcaatcgt gcagaaagaa tcgctttagc atctactcca cttgcgttaa tagggttttc
     6601 ttcaaataat tgattgtagg tttgtaccaa ctggataaat agtttgtcca catcactatt
     6661 atcaggattt aaatctccct caatcaaaaa atgaccacga aacttaatca tatgcgctaa
     6721 ggccaaatag attaagcgca aatccgcttt atcagtagaa tctaccaatt tttttcgcag
     6781 atgatagata gttggatatt tctcatgata agcaacttca tctactatat ttccaaaaat
     6841 aggatgacgt tcatgcttct tgtcttcttc caccaaaaaa gactcttcaa gtcgatgaaa
     6901 gaaactatca tctactttcg ccatctcatt tgaaaaaatc tcctgtagat aacaaatacg
     6961 attcttccga cgtgtatacc ttctacgagc tgtccgtttg agtcgagtcg cttccgctgt
     7021 ctctccactg tcaaataaaa gagcccctat aagatttttt ttgatactgt ggcggtctgt
     7081 atttcccaga accttgaact ttttagacgg aaccttatat tcatcagtga tcaccgccca
     7141 tccgacgcta tttgtgccga tatctaagcc tattgagtat ttcttatcca tttttgcctc
     7201 ctcctctagt aaaagttaaa caaaattatt tgtagaggga aaccgttgtg gactccctga
     7261 atatatcata cgagccttat gcatgcccgt aaagttatcc agcaaccact catagaccta
     7321 gggcagcaga tagggacgac gtggtgttag ctgtgctcta gaagctagca gagtttgtag
     7381 aaacgcaaaa aggccatccg tcaggatggc cttctgctta atttgatgcc tggcagttta
     7441 tggcgggcgt cctgcccgcc accctccggg ccgttgcttc c
//
