# Supplementary material for: Heterologous Cas9 and non-homologous end joining as a Potentially Organism-Agnostic Knockout (POAK) system in bacteria
Source: bioRxiv preprint, doi:10.1101/601971, version 2 (2021-10-06)
Supplement: Plasmid Sequences [file 601971_file03.zip › SuppFileA1/IP_132.gb]

LOCUS       IP_132                 15351 bp ds-DNA     circular     02-MAR-2017
DEFINITION  4CT-Theta-wceno.
ACCESSION   urn.local...z-9z01bvs
KEYWORDS    .
SOURCE      
  ORGANISM  .
FEATURES             Location/Qualifiers
     source          complement(1..59)
                     /ApEinfo_revcolor="#85dae9"
                     /ApEinfo_fwdcolor="#85dae9"
     source          complement(60..6119)
                     /ApEinfo_revcolor="#85dae9"
                     /ApEinfo_fwdcolor="#85dae9"
     rep_origin      complement(69..908)
                     /ApEinfo_revcolor="#c6c9d1"
                     /ApEinfo_fwdcolor="#c6c9d1"
                     /label="p15A_origin"
     misc_feature    complement(1160..1165)
                     /Recognition_pattern="CGTCTC(1/5)"
                     /annotation_group="CGTCTC"
                     /label="BsmBI"
                     /note="Geneious type: restriction site"
     gene            1270..1485
                     /ApEinfo_revcolor="#9eafd2"
                     /ApEinfo_fwdcolor="#9eafd2"
                     /label="CAT/CamR (659 - 444)"
     CDS             complement(1979..3469)
                     /ApEinfo_revcolor="#b7e6d7"
                     /ApEinfo_fwdcolor="#b7e6d7"
                     /label="Rep2"
     misc_feature    complement(2317..2322)
                     /Recognition_pattern="GCGATG(10/14)"
                     /annotation_group="GCGATG"
                     /label="BtgZI"
                     /note="Geneious type: restriction site"
     misc_feature    complement(3954..3959)
                     /Recognition_pattern="GAAGAC(2/6)"
                     /annotation_group="GAAGAC"
                     /label="BbsI"
                     /note="Geneious type: restriction site"
     CDS             complement(4462..4932)
                     /ApEinfo_revcolor="#d59687"
                     /ApEinfo_fwdcolor="#d59687"
                     /label="Rep1"
     misc_feature    4811..4816
                     /Recognition_pattern="CGTCTC(1/5)"
                     /annotation_group="CGTCTC"
                     /label="BsmBI"
                     /note="Geneious type: restriction site"
     CDS             complement(5053..5790)
                     /ApEinfo_revcolor="#b1ff67"
                     /ApEinfo_fwdcolor="#b1ff67"
                     /label="ErR frame 2"
     Junction        6050^6051
                     /Reads_using=3
                     /Reads_supporting_discovery=3
                     /Junction_Type="Insertion"
                     /Insertion_Size=3
                     /Insertion="TGT"
                     /ID="junction 1"
                     /label="TGT"
     misc_feature    complement(6120..6169)
                     /ApEinfo_revcolor="#b1ff67"
                     /ApEinfo_fwdcolor="#b1ff67"
                     /label="Homologous Recombination Cas9"
     misc_feature    complement(6120..6169)
                     /ApEinfo_revcolor="#b7e6d7"
                     /ApEinfo_fwdcolor="#b7e6d7"
                     /label="MCS"
     misc_feature    complement(6120..6169)
                     /ApEinfo_revcolor="#75c6a9"
                     /ApEinfo_fwdcolor="#75c6a9"
                     /label="MCS"
     misc_feature    complement(6128..6169)
                     /ApEinfo_revcolor="#85dae9"
                     /ApEinfo_fwdcolor="#85dae9"
                     /label="terminator"
     misc_feature    6170..6177
                     /ApEinfo_revcolor="#7ea7d8"
                     /ApEinfo_fwdcolor="#7ea7d8"
                     /label="NotI"
     misc_feature    complement(6317..6322)
                     /Recognition_pattern="GCGATG(10/14)"
                     /annotation_group="GCGATG"
                     /label="BtgZI"
                     /note="Geneious type: restriction site"
     source          complement(6327..10667)
                     /ApEinfo_revcolor="#b1ff67"
                     /ApEinfo_fwdcolor="#b1ff67"
     misc_feature    complement(6345..6350)
                     /Recognition_pattern="ACCTGC(4/8)"
                     /annotation_group="ACCTGC"
                     /label="BspMI, BfuAI"
                     /note="Geneious type: restriction site"
     misc_feature    complement(6349..6384)
                     /ApEinfo_revcolor="#c6c9d1"
                     /ApEinfo_fwdcolor="#c6c9d1"
                     /label="repeat"
     misc_feature    complement(6385..6403)
                     /ApEinfo_revcolor="#7bcdc8"
                     /ApEinfo_fwdcolor="#7bcdc8"
                     /label="BsaI Spacer"
     misc_feature    complement(6386..6391)
                     /Recognition_pattern="GGTCTC(1/5)"
                     /annotation_group="GGTCTC"
                     /label="BsaI"
                     /note="Geneious type: restriction site"
     misc_feature    6398..6403
                     /Recognition_pattern="GGTCTC(1/5)"
                     /annotation_group="GGTCTC"
                     /label="BsaI"
                     /note="Geneious type: restriction site"
     promoter        complement(6404..6468)
                     /ApEinfo_revcolor="#b4abac"
                     /ApEinfo_fwdcolor="#b4abac"
                     /label="J23100 promoter"
     terminator      6525..6566
                     /ApEinfo_revcolor="#9eafd2"
                     /ApEinfo_fwdcolor="#9eafd2"
     precursor_RNA   complement(6597..6685)
                     /ApEinfo_revcolor="#75c6a9"
                     /ApEinfo_fwdcolor="#75c6a9"
                     /label="tracrRNA precursor"
     terminator      complement(6597..6618)
                     /ApEinfo_revcolor="#b4abac"
                     /ApEinfo_fwdcolor="#b4abac"
                     /label="tracrRNA terminator"
     promoter        complement(6692..6745)
                     /ApEinfo_revcolor="#b4abac"
                     /ApEinfo_fwdcolor="#b4abac"
                     /label="tracrRNA promoter"
     CDS             complement(6750..10667)
                     /ApEinfo_revcolor="#ff9ccd"
                     /ApEinfo_fwdcolor="#ff9ccd"
                     /label="cas9"
     misc_feature    complement(6801..6825)
                     /label="/ApEinfo_revcolor=#84b0dc
                     /ApEinfo_fwdcolor=#84b0dc"
     misc_feature    complement(8736..8741)
                     /Recognition_pattern="GAAGAC(2/6)"
                     /annotation_group="GAAGAC"
                     /label="BbsI"
                     /note="Geneious type: restriction site"
     misc_feature    complement(9573..9578)
                     /Recognition_pattern="GAAGAC(2/6)"
                     /annotation_group="GAAGAC"
                     /label="BbsI"
                     /note="Geneious type: restriction site"
     misc_feature    complement(9581..9586)
                     /Recognition_pattern="GAAGAC(2/6)"
                     /annotation_group="GAAGAC"
                     /label="BbsI"
                     /note="Geneious type: restriction site"
     misc_feature    9774..9779
                     /Recognition_pattern="ACCTGC(4/8)"
                     /annotation_group="ACCTGC"
                     /label="BspMI, BfuAI"
                     /note="Geneious type: restriction site"
     misc_feature    complement(10527..10532)
                     /Recognition_pattern="GAAGAC(2/6)"
                     /annotation_group="GAAGAC"
                     /label="BbsI"
                     /note="Geneious type: restriction site"
     CDS             complement(10668..10856)
                     /ApEinfo_revcolor="#ff9ccd"
                     /ApEinfo_fwdcolor="#ff9ccd"
                     /label="cas9"
     source          complement(10668..11234)
                     /ApEinfo_revcolor="#b1ff67"
                     /ApEinfo_fwdcolor="#b1ff67"
     misc_feature    complement(10847..10868)
                     /Pair_Dimer_Tm="None"
                     /Product_Size=11075
                     /Mismatches=0
                     /Extension="CACCACAGCTCTTCG"
                     /created_by="primer3"
                     /annotation_group="10105061849288564c171b-88c3-4f99-ac0a-8
                     324cfc5e03b"
                     /%GC="40.9"
                     /Tm="59.1"
                     /Hairpin_Tm="None"
                     /Self_Dimer_Tm="None"
                     /Sequence="GAGGAGGCAAAAATGGATAAGA"
                     /label="IP_P_624"
                     /note="Geneious type: primer_bind_reverse"
     Junction        10867
                     /Reads_using=2
                     /Reads_supporting_discovery=2
                     /Junction_Type="Rearrangement (inversion)"
                     /Rearrangement_Distance=250
                     /Junction_Source="10867+"
                     /Junction_Destination="11117-"
                     /ID="junction 1"
                     /label="junction 1"
     Junction        10868
                     /Reads_using=2
                     /Reads_supporting_discovery=2
                     /Junction_Type="Rearrangement (inversion)"
                     /Rearrangement_Distance=250
                     /Junction_Source="10868-"
                     /Junction_Destination="11118+"
                     /ID="junction 2"
                     /label="junction 2"
     misc_feature    complement(<10869..>11116)
                     /Source="referenceToDocument: urn:local:.:1a-71ucs8c"
                     /label="enolase promoter (concatenated sequence 2)
                     (reversed)"
                     /note="Geneious type: Concatenated sequence"
     primer_bind     10869..10897
                     /created_by="primer3"
                     /%GC="27.6"
                     /Tm="57.4"
                     /Hairpin_Tm="36.1"
                     /Self_Dimer_Tm="None"
                     /Pair_Dimer_Tm="None"
                     /Sequence="ACTTGTTTTAAAAGTATAGTTATCTGGGA"
                     /Product_Size=248
                     /annotation_group="170331402072391a6c83395-d92a-4cd7-9000-
                     e09b7d394042enolase promoter (reversed)"
                     /Extension="CACCACAGCTCTTCGCTC"
                     /label="1 F"
     source          complement(<10869..>11116)
                     /organism="Weissella confusa"
                     /mol_type="genomic DNA"
                     /strain="DSM 20196"
                     /isolation_source="fermented sausages"
                     /culture_collection="DSM:20196"
                     /db_xref="taxon:1583"
                     /collection_date=1969
     motif1          10888..10916
                     /Mismatches=4
                     /%_Identity="86.20689655172414"
                     /Motif="TTGACAN(17)TATAAT"
                     /annotation_group="Sig70: 139,911 <- 139,939"
                     /label="Sig70"
     motif1          complement(10914..10942)
                     /Mismatches=4
                     /%_Identity="86.20689655172414"
                     /Motif="TTGACAN(17)TATAAT"
                     /annotation_group="Sig70: 139,885 -> 139,913"
                     /label="Sig70"
     motif1          11018..11046
                     /Mismatches=4
                     /%_Identity="86.20689655172414"
                     /Motif="TTGACAN(17)TATAAT"
                     /annotation_group="Sig70: 139,781 <- 139,809"
                     /label="Sig70"
     misc_feature    complement(11097..11116)
                     /created_by="primer3"
                     /%GC="50.0"
                     /Tm="58.4"
                     /Hairpin_Tm="None"
                     /Self_Dimer_Tm="None"
                     /Pair_Dimer_Tm="None"
                     /Sequence="AAACGTAACCTCCTCCTCGT"
                     /Product_Size=248
                     /annotation_group="1703314583716186a65d069-180f-49c5-8f08-
                     0d69dcbbd9f7enolase promoter (reversed)"
                     /Extension="CACCACAGCTCTTCGAGC"
                     /label="248 R"
                     /note="Geneious type: primer_bind_reverse"
     misc_feature    complement(11097..11116)
                     /Pair_Dimer_Tm="None"
                     /Product_Size=248
                     /Mismatches=0
                     /Extension="CACCACAGCTCTTCGAGC"
                     /created_by="primer3"
                     /annotation_group="2905217782194766de3379f-ad61-474f-9de7-
                     afc437461551"
                     /%GC="50.0"
                     /Tm="61.7"
                     /Hairpin_Tm="None"
                     /Self_Dimer_Tm="None"
                     /Sequence="AAACGTAACCTCCTCCTCGT"
                     /label="IP_P_622"
                     /note="Geneious type: primer_bind_reverse"
     primer_bind     11117..11139
                     /Pair_Dimer_Tm="None"
                     /Product_Size=11075
                     /Mismatches=0
                     /Extension="CACCACAGCTCTTCG"
                     /created_by="primer3"
                     /annotation_group="1010511167457982922975-f841-4646-8186-d
                     5585775c092"
                     /%GC="47.8"
                     /Tm="63.0"
                     /Hairpin_Tm="45.3"
                     /Self_Dimer_Tm="17.6"
                     /Sequence="GCTAGCAGAGTTTGTAGAAACGC"
                     /label="IP_P_625"
     Junction        11117
                     /Reads_using=2
                     /Reads_supporting_discovery=2
                     /Junction_Type="Rearrangement (inversion)"
                     /Rearrangement_Distance=250
                     /Junction_Source="11117+"
                     /Junction_Destination="10867-"
                     /ID="junction 1"
                     /label="junction 1"
     Junction        11118
                     /Reads_using=2
                     /Reads_supporting_discovery=2
                     /Junction_Type="Rearrangement (inversion)"
                     /Rearrangement_Distance=250
                     /Junction_Source="11118-"
                     /Junction_Destination="10868+"
                     /ID="junction 2"
                     /label="junction 2"
     terminator      complement(11127..11214)
                     /ApEinfo_revcolor="#9eafd2"
                     /ApEinfo_fwdcolor="#9eafd2"
                     /label="rrnBT2 term"
     gene            complement(11235..11861)
                     /ApEinfo_revcolor="#ffef86"
                     /ApEinfo_fwdcolor="#ffef86"
                     /label="tetR"
     PCR_primer      complement(11421..11445)
                     /ApEinfo_revcolor="#85dae9"
                     /ApEinfo_fwdcolor="#85dae9"
                     /label="GCATTTTACTTTAGGTTGCGTATTG"
     misc_feature    complement(11573..11578)
                     /Recognition_pattern="GCGATG(10/14)"
                     /annotation_group="GCGATG"
                     /label="BtgZI"
                     /note="Geneious type: restriction site"
     misc_feature    11577..11582
                     /Recognition_pattern="GCGATG(10/14)"
                     /annotation_group="GCGATG"
                     /label="BtgZI"
                     /note="Geneious type: restriction site"
     misc_feature    11862..11939
                     /ApEinfo_revcolor="#ffef86"
                     /ApEinfo_fwdcolor="#ffef86"
                     /label="tetA promoter element"
     misc_feature    11876
                     /ApEinfo_revcolor="#9eafd2"
                     /ApEinfo_fwdcolor="#9eafd2"
                     /label="tetR TSS"
     misc_feature    11878..11884
                     /ApEinfo_revcolor="#85dae9"
                     /ApEinfo_fwdcolor="#85dae9"
                     /label="-35 Pa"
     misc_feature    11883..11901
                     /ApEinfo_revcolor="#f8d3a9"
                     /ApEinfo_fwdcolor="#f8d3a9"
                     /label="O1"
     misc_feature    complement(11883..11888)
                     /ApEinfo_revcolor="#d59687"
                     /ApEinfo_fwdcolor="#d59687"
                     /label="-10 Pr2"
     misc_feature    11902..11907
                     /ApEinfo_revcolor="#ffef86"
                     /ApEinfo_fwdcolor="#ffef86"
                     /label="-10 Pa"
     misc_feature    complement(11903..11908)
                     /ApEinfo_revcolor="#85dae9"
                     /ApEinfo_fwdcolor="#85dae9"
                     /label="-10 Pr1"
     misc_feature    complement(11906..11911)
                     /ApEinfo_revcolor="#84b0dc"
                     /ApEinfo_fwdcolor="#84b0dc"
                     /label="-35 Pr2"
     misc_feature    11911..11931
                     /ApEinfo_revcolor="#d6b295"
                     /ApEinfo_fwdcolor="#d6b295"
                     /label="O2"
     misc_feature    11913
                     /ApEinfo_revcolor="#d6b295"
                     /ApEinfo_fwdcolor="#d6b295"
                     /label="tetA tss"
     misc_feature    complement(11926..11932)
                     /ApEinfo_revcolor="#b1ff67"
                     /ApEinfo_fwdcolor="#b1ff67"
                     /label="-35 Pr1"
     misc_feature    11942..11956
                     /ApEinfo_revcolor="#ff0087"
                     /ApEinfo_fwdcolor="#ff0087"
                     /label="RBS"
     misc_feature    11957..14245
                     /ApEinfo_revcolor="#b1ff67"
                     /ApEinfo_fwdcolor="#b1ff67"
                     /label="LigD_MYCS2"
     misc_feature    complement(12082..12088)
                     /Recognition_pattern="CACCTGC(4/8)"
                     /annotation_group="CACCTGC"
                     /label="AarI"
                     /note="Geneious type: restriction site"
     misc_feature    complement(12082..12087)
                     /Recognition_pattern="ACCTGC(4/8)"
                     /annotation_group="ACCTGC"
                     /label="BspMI, BfuAI"
                     /note="Geneious type: restriction site"
     misc_feature    12655..12660
                     /Recognition_pattern="GAAGAC(2/6)"
                     /annotation_group="GAAGAC"
                     /label="BbsI"
                     /note="Geneious type: restriction site"
     misc_feature    12955..12966
                     /ApEinfo_revcolor="#faac61"
                     /ApEinfo_fwdcolor="#faac61"
                     /label="BsmBI Site"
     misc_feature    13020..13025
                     /Recognition_pattern="ACCTGC(4/8)"
                     /annotation_group="ACCTGC"
                     /label="BspMI, BfuAI"
                     /note="Geneious type: restriction site"
     misc_feature    13047..13049
                     /ApEinfo_revcolor="#d6b295"
                     /ApEinfo_fwdcolor="#d6b295"
                     /label="BsmBI site"
     misc_feature    13758..13763
                     /Recognition_pattern="GCGATG(10/14)"
                     /annotation_group="GCGATG"
                     /label="BtgZI"
                     /note="Geneious type: restriction site"
     misc_feature    14252..14266
                     /ApEinfo_revcolor="#ff0087"
                     /ApEinfo_fwdcolor="#ff0087"
                     /label="RBS"
     misc_feature    14267..15223
                     /ApEinfo_revcolor="#85dae9"
                     /ApEinfo_fwdcolor="#85dae9"
                     /label="Ku_MYCS2_pcc7002 optimized"
     misc_feature    14339..14344
                     /Recognition_pattern="GAAGAC(2/6)"
                     /annotation_group="GAAGAC"
                     /label="BbsI"
                     /note="Geneious type: restriction site"
     misc_feature    complement(14500..14505)
                     /Recognition_pattern="GCGATG(10/14)"
                     /annotation_group="GCGATG"
                     /label="BtgZI"
                     /note="Geneious type: restriction site"
     misc_feature    15005..15010
                     /Recognition_pattern="GAAGAC(2/6)"
                     /annotation_group="GAAGAC"
                     /label="BbsI"
                     /note="Geneious type: restriction site"
     misc_feature    15264..15271
                     /ApEinfo_revcolor="#7ea7d8"
                     /ApEinfo_fwdcolor="#7ea7d8"
                     /label="PacI"
     terminator      15272..15315
                     /ApEinfo_revcolor="#84b0dc"
                     /ApEinfo_fwdcolor="#84b0dc"
                     /label="rrnB_T1_terminator"
     misc_feature    15272..15351
                     /ApEinfo_revcolor="#b4abac"
                     /ApEinfo_fwdcolor="#b4abac"
                     /label="Backbone"
     misc_feature    15319..15324
                     /ApEinfo_revcolor="#ff9ccd"
                     /ApEinfo_fwdcolor="#ff9ccd"
                     /label="-35"
ORIGIN      
        1 tcgtgccagc tgcattaatg aatcggccaa cgcgcgggga gaggcggttt gcgtattggc
       61 tagaaatatt ttatctgatt aataagatga tcttcttgag atcgttttgg tctgcgcgta
      121 atctcttgct ctgaaaacga aaaaaccgcc ttgcagggcg gtttttcgaa ggttctctga
      181 gctaccaact ctttgaaccg aggtaactgg cttggaggag cgcagtcacc aaaacttgtc
      241 ctttcagttt agccttaacc ggcgcatgac ttcaagacta actcctctaa atcaattacc
      301 agtggctgct gccagtggtg cttttgcatg tctttccggg ttggactcaa gacgatagtt
      361 accggataag gcgcagcggt cggactgaac ggggggttcg tgcatacagt ccagcttgga
      421 gcgaactgcc tacccggaac tgagtgtcag gcgtggaatg agacaaacgc ggccataaca
      481 gcggaatgac accggtaaac cgaaaggcag gaacaggaga gcgcacgagg gagccgccag
      541 ggggaaacgc ctggtatctt tatagtcctg tcgggtttcg ccaccactga tttgagcgtc
      601 agatttcgtg atgcttgtca ggggggcgga gcctatggaa aaacggcttt gccgcggccc
      661 tctcacttcc ctgttaagta tcttcctggc atcttccagg aaatctccgc cccgttcgta
      721 agccatttcc gctcgccgca gtcgaacgac cgagcgtagc gagtcagtga gcgaggaagc
      781 ggaatatatc ctgtatcaca tattctgctg acgcaccggt gcagcctttt ttctcctgcc
      841 acatgaagca cttcactgac accctcatca gtgccaacat agtaagccag tatacactcc
      901 gctagcgctg atgtccggcg gtgcttttgc cgttacgcac caccccgtca gtagctgaac
      961 aggagggaca gctgatagaa acagaagcca ctggagcacc tcaaaaacac catcatacac
     1021 taaatcagta agttggcagc atcacccgac gcactttgcg ccgaataaat acctgtgacg
     1081 gaagatcact tcgcagaata aataaatcct ggtgtccctg ttgataccgg gaagccctgg
     1141 gccaactttt ggcgaaaatg agacgttgat cggcacgtaa gaggttccaa ctttcaccat
     1201 aatgaaataa gatcactacc gggcgtattt tttgagttat cgagattttc aggagctaag
     1261 gaagctaaaa tggagaaaaa aatcactgga tataccaccg ttgatatatc ccaatggcat
     1321 cgtaaagaac attttgaggc atttcagtca gttgctcaat gtacctataa ccagaccgtt
     1381 cagctggata ttacggcctt tttaaagacc gtaaagaaaa ataagcacaa gttttatccg
     1441 gcctttattc acattcttgc ccgcctgatg aatgctcatc cggaattcta tttaatcact
     1501 ttgactagca aatactaaca acaagacaca cacaccaaaa atcaaaaatt cactactttt
     1561 agttaaaaac cacgtaacca caagaactaa tccaatccat gtaatcgggt tcttcaaata
     1621 tttctccaag attttcctcc tctaatatgc tcaacttaaa tgacctattc aataaatcta
     1681 ttatgctgct aaatagttta taggacaaat aagtatactc taatgaccta taaaagatag
     1741 aaaattaaaa aatcaagtgt tcgcttcgct ctcactgccc ctcgacgttt tagtagcctt
     1801 tccctcactt cgttcagtcc aagccaacta aaagttttcg ggctactctc tccttctccc
     1861 cctaataatt aattaaaatc ttactctgta tatttctgct aatcattcgc taaacagcaa
     1921 agaaaaaaca aacacgtatc atagatataa atgtaatggc atagtgcggg ttttattttc
     1981 agcctgtatc atagctaaac aaatcgagtt gtgtgtccgt tttagggcgt tctgctagct
     2041 tgtttaaagt ctcttgaatg aatgtatgct ctaagtcaaa agaatttgtc agcgccttta
     2101 tatagctttc tttttcttct ttttttactt taatgatcga tagcaacaat gatttaacac
     2161 tagcaagttg aatgccacca tttcttcctg gtttaatctt aaagaaaatt tcctgattcg
     2221 ccttcagtac cttcagcaat ttatctaatg tccgttcagg aatgcctagc acttctctaa
     2281 tctctttttt ggtcgtcact aaataaggct tgtatacatc gcttttttcg ctaatataag
     2341 ccattaaatc ttctttccat tctgacaaat gaacacgttg acgttcgctt ctttttttct
     2401 tgaatttaaa ccacccttga cggacaaata aatctttact ggttaaatca cttgataccc
     2461 aagctttgca aagaatggta atgtattccc tattagcccc ttgatagttt tctgaatagg
     2521 cacttctaac aattttgatt acttcttttt cttctaaggg ttgatctaat cgattattaa
     2581 actcaaacat attatattcg cacgtttcga ttgaatagcc tgaactaaag taggctaaag
     2641 agagggtaaa catgacgtta ttacgcccta ttaaaccctt ttctcctgaa aatttcgttt
     2701 cgtgcaataa gagattaaac cagggttcat ctacttgttt tttgccttct gtaccgctta
     2761 aaaccgttag acttgaacga gtaaagccct tattatctgt ttgtttgaaa gaccaatctt
     2821 gccattcttt gaaagaataa cggtaattag gatcaaaaaa ttctacattg tccgttcttg
     2881 gtatgcgagc aataccaaaa tgattacacg ttagatcaac tggcaaagac tttccaaaat
     2941 attctcggat attttgcgaa attattttgg ctgctttgac agatttaaat tctgattttg
     3001 aagtcacata gactggcgtt tctaaaacaa aatatgcttg ataaccttta tcagatttga
     3061 taatcatagt aggcataaaa cctaaatcaa tagcggttgt taaaatatcg cttgctgaaa
     3121 tagtttcttt tgccgtgtga atatcaaaat caataaagaa ggtattgatt tgtcttaaat
     3181 tgttttcaga atgtcctttc gtgtatgaac ggttttcgtc tgcatacgtt ccataacgat
     3241 aaacgttggg tgtccaatgt gtaaatgtat cttgattttc ttgaatcgct tcctcggaag
     3301 tcagaacaac accacgaccg ccaatcatgc ttgattttga gcgatacgca aaaatagccc
     3361 ctttgctttt acctggcttg gtagtgattg agcgaatttt actattttta aatttgtact
     3421 ttaacaagcc gtcatgaagc acagtttcta caacaaaagg gatattcatt cagctgttct
     3481 cctttcctat aaatcctata aaataggttg tttaattaac ttggtttgct ttttcattca
     3541 actgtttcaa tattgcatgt tttgaaaaag atttttttcc tttataagtc aatttttttc
     3601 cactaatcga ataaattatt ttgttatttt ctattaactt atatatataa tcttccccct
     3661 ccgaagaaaa atacttatct gattttgttt ctaagtagat atttctcttt tctaactctt
     3721 tcttaaacgt ttctagtgta tagatatttg ctaattttct tatctccaat aaactatttt
     3781 ttatataagt tttacattca tcatgattca tacaaactcc accttctata aatgaataca
     3841 aaaaaagcaa tcaaacgatt tccgattgat tgcttaacaa ttcttaaatt cagtagctta
     3901 gatacttgaa aactctctga tttccctata taatgatagt acggttatat accgtcttca
     3961 aacaaagtta attaaataac ttcttacgag ggaagagttc atctgactaa ctgataagcg
     4021 ttggtttggc aatcttatcg ggctatgcat ttataaaatg tcgtcaaaca ttttataaat
     4081 gtgtcatggc tcttttttcg tttctattca gttcgttgtt tcgttatatc tagtataccg
     4141 cttttaaaaa aaaataagca acgatttcgt gcattattca cacgaagtca ttgctttttt
     4201 cttcttccat ttctaaatcc aatgttactt gttctgattc tgtttctggc tctggttctg
     4261 ttggctcatt tgggattaaa tccactacta gcgttgagtt agttaacttt gcaatttgtt
     4321 ctagtgtttt tatggttgga tctgattttc ctgattctat tcgtgaataa tttgatctac
     4381 tcatttctaa ttcttggggt accgccagca tttcggaaaa aaaccacgct aaggattttt
     4441 tctataaaaa gagccgttat attaagaata aaacggctct tttatacgta aaggacgtaa
     4501 attcatttgc ccagtgtcat gtaatccttc aaatttgtat tctccaagaa aattgatatg
     4561 ttcccatcct aacggccacg catatggcat taaatcttct ctaaattctc ctcttgcttt
     4621 taattcttct acggcttttt ccatatatac agtgttccac acacttatag cgttaataat
     4681 tatgtttagt gcactagctc tttgtaactg gtcttggaga gcacgttctc taaattctcc
     4741 acgttgtcca aaaaatatag ttctagctaa tgcattgatt gcttctcctt tatttaaacc
     4801 tttttgaacc cgtctcctta cggctttatt agatatgtaa tccagcgtaa agagggtttt
     4861 ctcgattcgt cccatttctc caagtgctgt tgcgagttta ttttgtcttg catatgatcc
     4921 gagcttcccc atgataagag cgctagggac ctctttagct ccttggaagc tgtcagtagt
     4981 atacctaata atttatctac attcccttta gtaacgtgta actttccaaa tttacaaaag
     5041 cgactcatag aattatttcc tcccgttaaa taatagataa ctattaaaaa tagacaatac
     5101 ttgctcataa gtaacggtac ttaaattgtt tactttggcg tgtttcattg cttgatgaaa
     5161 ctgattttta gtaaacagtt gacgatattc tcgattgacc cattttgaaa caaagtacgt
     5221 atatagcttc caatatttat ctggaacatc tgtggtatgg cgggtaagtt ttattaagac
     5281 actgtttact tttggtttag gatgaaagca ttccgctggc agcttaagca attgctgaat
     5341 cgagacttga gtgtgcaaga gcaaccctag tgttcggtga atatccaagg tacgcttgta
     5401 gaatccttct tcaacaatca gatagatgtc agacgcatgg ctttcaaaaa ccactttttt
     5461 aataatttgt gtgcttaaat ggtaaggaat actcccaaca attttatacc tctgtttgtt
     5521 agggaattga aactgtagaa tatcttggtg aattaaagtg acacgagtat tcagttttaa
     5581 tttttctgac gataagttga atagatgact gtctaattca atagacgtta cctgtttact
     5641 tattttagcc agtttcgtcg ttaaatgccc tttacctgtt ccaatttcgt aaacggtatc
     5701 ggtttctttt aaattcaatt gttttattat ttggttgagt actttttcac tcgttaaaaa
     5761 gttttgagaa tattttatat ttttgttcat gtaatcactc cttcttaatt acaaattttt
     5821 agcatctaat ttaacttcaa ttcctattat acaaaatttt aagatactgc actatcaaca
     5881 cactcttaag tttgcttcta agtcttattt ccataacttc ttttacgttt ccgccattct
     5941 ttgctgtttc gatttttatg atatggtgca agtcagcacg aacacgaacc gtcttatctc
     6001 ccattatatc tttttttgca ctgattggtg tatcatttcg tttttctttt gcgcttcttg
     6061 ataaaaggga tagtaattca ttcctggttg caaattttga aaaccgctac ggatcacata
     6121 atttccctaa aaatgataaa acaagcgttt tgaaagcgct tgtttttttg cggccgcaac
     6181 cgctctagat ttcagtgcaa tttatctctt caaatgtagc acctgaagtc agcccaggag
     6241 gcgtggaaaa agccgggcat tgcccggctt tctttgtgag tcgtcctgaa cgcctccctg
     6301 atcgaggtcg agggggcatc gccttaggcc ggccgggctt gtctgcaggt tttgggacca
     6361 ttcaaaacag catagctcta aaactgagac ctcagtcggt ctcagctagc actgtaccta
     6421 ggactgagct agccgtcaag gcgcgccatg actaacgttt tcattgtccc aagatggcag
     6481 cgcctaaatg tagaatgata aaaggattaa gagattaatt tccctaaaaa tgataaaaca
     6541 agcgttttga aagcgcttgt ttttttggtt tgcagtcaga gtagaataga agtatcaaaa
     6601 aaagcaccga ctcggtgcca ctttttcaag ttgataacgg actagcctta ttttaacttg
     6661 ctatgctgtt ttgaatggtt ccaacaagat tattttataa cttttataac aaataatcaa
     6721 ggagaaattc aaagaaattt atcagccggt cagtcacctc ctagctgact caaatcaatg
     6781 cgtgtttcat aaagaccagt gatggattga tggataagag tggcatctaa aacttctttt
     6841 gtagacgtat atcgtttacg atcaattgtt gtatcaaaat atttaaaagc agcgggagct
     6901 ccaagattcg tcaacgtaaa taaatgaata atattttctg cttgttcacg tattggtttg
     6961 tctctatgtt tgttatatgc actaagaact ttatctaaat tggcatctgc taaaataaca
     7021 cgcttagaaa attcactgat ttgctcaata atctcatcta aataatgctt atgctgctcc
     7081 acaaacaatt gtttttgttc gttatcttct ggactaccct tcaacttttc ataatgacta
     7141 gctaaatata aaaaattcac atatttgctt ggcagagcca gctcatttcc tttttgtaat
     7201 tctccggcac tagccagcat ccgtttacga ccgttttcta actcaaaaag actatattta
     7261 ggtagtttaa tgattaagtc ttttttaact tccttatatc ctttagcttc taaaaagtca
     7321 atcggatttt tttcaaagga acttctttcc ataattgtga tccctagtaa ctctttaacg
     7381 gattttaact tcttcgattt ccctttttcc accttagcaa ccactaggac tgaataagct
     7441 accgttggac tatcaaaacc accatatttt tttggatccc agtctttttt acgagcaata
     7501 agcttgtccg aatttctttt tggtaaaatt gactccttgg agaatccgcc tgtctgtact
     7561 tctgttttct tgacaatatt gacttggggc atggacaata ctttgcgcac tgtggcaaaa
     7621 tctcgccctt tatcccagac aatttctcca gtttccccat tagtttcgat tagagggcgt
     7681 ttgcgaatct ctccatttgc aagtgtaatt tctgttttga agaagttcat gatattagag
     7741 taaaagaaat attttgcggt tgctttgcct atttcttgct cagacttagc aatcatttta
     7801 cgaacatcat aaactttata atcaccatag acaaactccg attcaagttt tggatatttc
     7861 ttaatcaaag cagttccaac gacggcattt agatacgcat catgggcatg atggtaattg
     7921 ttaatctcac gtactttata gaattggaaa tcttttcgga agtcagaaac taatttagat
     7981 tttaaggtaa tcactttaac ctctcgaata agtttatcat tttcatcgta tttagtattc
     8041 atgcgactat ccaaaatttg tgccacatgc ttagtgattt ggcgagtttc aaccaattgg
     8101 cgtttgataa aaccagcttt atcaagttca ctcaaacctc cacgttcagc tttcgttaaa
     8161 ttatcaaact tacgttgagt gattaacttg gcgtttagaa gttgtctcca atagtttttc
     8221 atctttttga ctacttcttc acttggaacg ttatccgatt taccacgatt tttatcagaa
     8281 cgcgttaaga ccttattgtc tattgaatcg tctttaagga aactttgtgg aacaatgtga
     8341 tcgacatcat aatcacttaa acgattaata tctaattctt ggtccacata catgtctctt
     8401 ccattttgga gataatagag atagagcttt tcattttgca attgagtatt ttcaacagga
     8461 tgctctttaa gaatctgact tcctaattct ttgatacctt cttcgattcg tttcatacgc
     8521 tctcgcgaat ttttctggcc cttttgagtt gtctgatttt cacgtgccat ttcaataacg
     8581 atattttctg gcttatgccg ccccattact ttgaccaatt catcaacaac ttttacagtc
     8641 tgtaaaatac cttttttaat agcagggcta ccagctaaat ttgcaatatg ttcatgtaaa
     8701 ctatcgcctt gtccagacac ttgtgctttt tgaatgtctt ctttaaatgt caaactatca
     8761 tcatggatca gctgcataaa attgcgattg gcaaaaccat ctgatttcaa aaaatctaat
     8821 attgttttgc cagattgctt atccctaata ccattaatca attttcgaga caaacgtccc
     8881 caaccagtat aacggcgacg tttaagctgt ttcatcacct tatcatcaaa gaggtgagca
     8941 tatgttttaa gtctttcctc aatcatctcc ctatcttcaa ataaggtcaa tgttaaaaca
     9001 atatcctcta agatatcttc attttcttca ttatccaaaa aatctttatc tttaataatt
     9061 tttagcaaat catggtaggt acctaatgaa gcattaaatc tatcttcaac tcctgaaatt
     9121 tcaacactat caaaacattc tatttttttg aaataatctt cttttaattg cttaacggtt
     9181 acttttcgat ttgttttgaa gagtaaatca acaatggctt tcttctgttc acctgaaaga
     9241 aatgctggtt ttcgcattcc ttcagtaaca tatttgacct ttgtcaattc gttataaacc
     9301 gtaaaatact cataaagcaa actatgtttt ggtagtactt tttcatttgg aagattttta
     9361 tcaaagtttg tcatgcgttc aataaatgat tgagctgaag cacctttatc gacaacttct
     9421 tcaaaattcc atggggtaat tgtttcttca gacttccgag tcatccatgc aaaacgacta
     9481 ttgccacgcg ccaatggacc aacataataa ggaattcgaa aagtcaagat tttttcaatc
     9541 ttctcacgat tgtcttttaa aaatggataa aagtcttctt gtcttctcaa aatagcatgc
     9601 agctcaccca agtgaatttg atggggaata gagccgttgt caaaggtccg ttgcttgcgc
     9661 agcaaatctt cacgatttag tttcaccaat aattcctcag taccatccat tttttctaaa
     9721 attggtttga taaatttata aaattcttct tggctagctc ccccatcaat ataacctgca
     9781 tatccgtttt ttgattgatc aaaaaagatt tctttatact tttctggaag ttgttgtcga
     9841 actaaagctt ttaaaagagt caagtcttga tgatgttcat cgtagcgttt aatcattgaa
     9901 gctgataggg gagccttagt tatttcagta tttactctta ggatatctga aagtaaaata
     9961 gcatctgata aattcttagc tgccaaaaac aaatcagcat attgatctcc aatttgcgcc
    10021 aataaattat ctaaatcatc atcgtaagta tcttttgaaa gctgtaattt agcatcttct
    10081 gccaaatcaa aatttgattt aaaattaggg gtcaaaccca atgacaaagc aatgagattc
    10141 ccaaataagc catttttctt ctcaccgggg agctgagcaa tgagattttc taatcgtctt
    10201 gatttactca atcgtgcaga aagaatcgct ttagcatcta ctccacttgc gttaataggg
    10261 ttttcttcaa ataattgatt gtaggtttgt accaactgga taaatagttt gtccacatca
    10321 ctattatcag gatttaaatc tccctcaatc aaaaaatgac cacgaaactt aatcatatgc
    10381 gctaaggcca aatagattaa gcgcaaatcc gctttatcag tagaatctac caattttttt
    10441 cgcagatgat agatagttgg atatttctca tgataagcaa cttcatctac tatatttcca
    10501 aaaataggat gacgttcatg cttcttgtct tcttccacca aaaaagactc ttcaagtcga
    10561 tgaaagaaac tatcatctac tttcgccatc tcatttgaaa aaatctcctg tagataacaa
    10621 atacgattct tccgacgtgt ataccttcta cgagctgtcc gtttgagtcg agtcgcttcc
    10681 gctgtctctc cactgtcaaa taaaagagcc cctataagat tttttttgat actgtggcgg
    10741 tctgtatttc ccagaacctt gaacttttta gacggaacct tatattcatc agtgatcacc
    10801 gcccatccga cgctatttgt gccgatatct aagcctattg agtatttctt atccattttt
    10861 gcctcctcac ttgttttaaa agtatagtta tctgggaata tcccttgtca tatattgtaa
    10921 cataattcac acgttatgtt gcatttaatc ggctttcttg ctttttgttt gaaccgtctg
    10981 tgaaacgctt atcgttactc tgaagcaact attccgtttt acgtttgtta catccccgac
    11041 tgttatgtca tgcaatgttg tgtagactta tatatataaa caacataagc agaccaacga
    11101 ggaggaggtt acgtttgcta gcagagtttg tagaaacgca aaaaggccat ccgtcaggat
    11161 ggccttctgc ttaatttgat gcctggcagt ttatggcggg cgtcctgccc gccaccctcc
    11221 gggccgttgc ttccttaaga cccactttca catttaagtt gtttttctaa tccgcatatg
    11281 atcaattcaa ggccgaataa gaaggctggc tctgcacctt ggtgatcaaa taattcgata
    11341 gcttgtcgta ataatggcgg catactatca gtagtaggtg tttccctttc ttctttagcg
    11401 acttgatgct cttgatcttc caatacgcaa cctaaagtaa aatgccccac agcgctgagt
    11461 gcatataatg cattctctag tgaaaaacct tgttggcata aaaaggctaa ttgattttcg
    11521 agagtttcat actgtttttc tgtaggccgt gtacctaaat gtacttttgc tccatcgcga
    11581 tgacttagta aagcacatct aaaactttta gcgttattac gtaaaaaatc ttgccagctt
    11641 tccccttcta aagggcaaaa gtgagtatgg tgcctatcta acatctcaat ggctaaggcg
    11701 tcgagcaaag cccgcttatt ttttacatgc caatacaatg taggctgctc tacacctagc
    11761 ttctgggcga gtttacgggt tgttaaacct tcgattccga cctcattaag cagctctaat
    11821 gcgctgttaa tcactttact tttatctaat ctagacatca ttaattccta atttttgttg
    11881 acactctatc attgatagag ttattttacc actccctatc agtgatagag aaaagtgaat
    11941 caaggaggaa aaaaaaatgg ctagacaccc ctggggtatg gagcgatacg agcgcgtccg
    12001 actaaccaac cccgacaaag tcctatatcc tgctacagga acgactaagg ccgaggtttt
    12061 tgattactat ttgagcattg cgcaggtgat ggtgcctcat attgccggac gtcccgttac
    12121 acgaaaacgt tggccaaatg gagtcgcgga ggaggcgttc tttgagaaac aactggcttc
    12181 atcggcacca agttggttgg aacgggggag tattacacat aaatctggca caacaacgta
    12241 ccccattatc aatacgaggg aggggttagc ctgggtggca caacaagcct cgcttgaggt
    12301 acatgtaccg caatggcgct tcgaggatgg cgatcaggga ccagctaccc ggattgtgtt
    12361 cgacctagat ccaggtgagg gggtaacgat gacgcaacta tgcgagatag ctcacgaagt
    12421 ccgcgcgctt atgaccgatc tcgatttaga aacatacccg ctaacgtcgg gctcgaaagg
    12481 gctccaccta tacgtaccgt tggctgagcc gatcagcagc cgcggcgcct cggtgctggc
    12541 acggcgggtt gctcaacagt tagaacaggc aatgccaaaa ctggttactg caaccatgac
    12601 gaaatcactg cgtgccggaa aggtgttcct cgactggagt cagaacaatg cagcgaagac
    12661 gacgattgcg ccttactccc ttcgaggccg cgaccacccg acggtggcag ctccccgaac
    12721 ctgggatgaa attgcagacc ccgaacttcg tcatctgcgc tttgacgagg ttttggaccg
    12781 gttagatgag tatggtgacc tcttggcccc gcttgatgcg gacgcaccta ttgcggacaa
    12841 actgactact taccgttcta tgcgtgacgc ttccaagacc ccagagcccg ttcctaagga
    12901 gatccctaaa accggaaata acgacaaatt cgtcattcaa gaacaccatg cacgtcgact
    12961 ccactacgat ctccgcctgg aacgcgacgg tgtgctcgtg tctttcgcgg tccctaagaa
    13021 cctgcccgaa accactgccg aaaaccgact cgcggtgcac accgaagatc accccatcga
    13081 gtatttagca tttcatggct cgatccccaa aggcgagtat ggcgccggag acatggttat
    13141 ttgggacagt ggttcttacg aaactgagaa attccgggtg ccggaagaac tggataaccc
    13201 agatgactcg cacggcgaaa tcattgtgac cttgcatggc gagaaggtgg acggtcgtta
    13261 cgctctcatt caaactaagg gtaaaaattg gctggcgcac cgcatgaagg accaaaagaa
    13321 cgctcggccg gaagatttcg ccccgatgct cgccactgag ggttccgtgg ccaaatacaa
    13381 agctaaacaa tgggcgttcg agggtaaatg ggatgggtac cgagtcatta ttgatgctga
    13441 tcatgggcaa ctccagatcc gctcgcggac cggccgcgaa gtcacggggg aatatcctca
    13501 gttcaaggct ctcgctgccg atctcgctga gcaccatgtg gtcctcgatg gcgaggcggt
    13561 tgcgctggat gaatccggtg tgccgagctt tgggcagatg cagaatcgcg cgcggagtac
    13621 gcgggtggaa ttttgggcgt ttgatatcct gtggctggat ggccgctcac tgctgcgggc
    13681 caagtattca gatcgacgaa aaatcttgga agcgctggcc gatggcggag gcctgatcgt
    13741 tccggatcaa ctgccgggcg atggcccaga agccatggaa catgttcgga agaagcgctt
    13801 tgaaggtgtc gtcgccaaaa aatgggattc cacgtatcag cccggtcgcc gcagcagcag
    13861 ctggatcaag gataagatct ggaatactca agaagttgtg atcggtgggt ggcgccaggg
    13921 cgaagggggg cgcagcagtg gtatcggtgc cttggtcttg ggtatcccag gccccgaagg
    13981 cttgcagttt gtgggccgcg ttggcaccgg ctttaccgaa aaggaattga gcaagctgaa
    14041 agatatgctg aaaccgctgc ataccgatga aagcccgttt aacgcccccc tgcccaaggt
    14101 tgatgcccgc ggcgtcacct ttgtccgccc ggaattggtc ggcgaagtcc gctatagcga
    14161 acgcaccagt gatggccgct tgcgccagcc cagttggcgc ggcttgcgcc ctgataagac
    14221 ccccgatgaa gtcgtctggg aataatcaca caaggaggaa aaaaaaatgc gcagtatctg
    14281 gaaagggagc attgcattcg gactcgtaaa cgttccggtc aaggtttatt ccgcaaccga
    14341 agaccatgac attaaattcc atcaagtaca tgcgaaggat aatggacgga tccggtataa
    14401 acgggtgtgc gaagtttgcg gagaggtggt cgaatatcgt gacatcaata aagccttcga
    14461 atcggacgat ggacaaatgg tagtcatcac cgatgaggac atcgcgacgc tcccggagga
    14521 gcgtagtcgc gagatcgaag ttgttgaatt tattccagca gaacaactcg atcctttaat
    14581 gtacgataag tcgtacttcc tggaaccgga ttccaagtcc tcgaaatctt atgttctcct
    14641 cgcgaaaacc ttggcagaga cagatcggat tgcgattgtt cacttttccc tgcggaacaa
    14701 aagccggctc gcagccctgc gggtaaaaga cttcagcaag cgggatgtca tgatgattca
    14761 cacactgctg tggccagacg aaattcggga ccccgacttc ccaatcctgg ataaagaagt
    14821 gcagatcaag cctgctgagt taaagatggc aggccaagtc gtcgaatcga tgaccgatga
    14881 tttcaaaccc gatctgtacc atgacgacta ccaagaacag ttacgggagc tggtacaagc
    14941 aaaactcgag ggaggagagg cttttagcgt tgaggagcaa ccagctgagt tagacgaagg
    15001 aacggaagac gtgtccgact tgctggcaaa gttggaagcc tccgtcaaag cacggaaggg
    15061 aggtaaaagt gattcgaagg atgattccga cagtgagtct gattctaagg aaagcaaatc
    15121 ggacagtaaa ccagccaaaa aggcaccggc gaagaaagca gcggctaaga agtctaccgc
    15181 aaagaaagcg cccgctaaaa aggctgctgc gaagaaatcg tgaaccaagt agtgacccgc
    15241 ttcgtgatgc atggtgttta aacttaatta aataaaacga aaggctcagt cgaaagactg
    15301 ggcctttcgt tttatctgtt gtttgtcggt gaacgctctc ctgagtagga c
//
