# Supplementary material for: Heterologous Cas9 and non-homologous end joining as a Potentially Organism-Agnostic Knockout (POAK) system in bacteria
Source: bioRxiv preprint, doi:10.1101/601971, version 2 (2021-10-06)
Supplement: Plasmid Sequences [file 601971_file03.zip › SuppFileA1/IP_297.gb]

LOCUS       IP_297                 11521 bp    DNA     circular UNA 05-JAN-2019
DEFINITION  gnPOAKgalKe1.
ACCESSION   urn.local...3h-9z01nbm
VERSION     urn.local...3h-9z01nbm
KEYWORDS    .
SOURCE       (101knR)
  ORGANISM  .
FEATURES             Location/Qualifiers
     misc_feature    complement(<1..1069)
                     /Source="referenceToDocument: urn:local:.:2ok-7bybcv9"
                     /label="KnR (concatenated sequence 2)"
                     /note="Geneious type: Concatenated sequence"
     misc_feature    1..22
                     /Sequence="TTGCTCACATGTTCTTTCCTGC"
                     /Hairpin_Tm="None"
                     /Tm="59.7"
                     /Self_Dimer_Tm="None"
                     /%GC="45.5"
                     /Pair_Dimer_Tm="None"
                     /Product_Size=2503
                     /Extension="CACCACAGCTCTTCGACA"
                     /modified_by="isaacnplant"
                     /label="IP_P_736"
                     /note="Geneious type: primer_bind_reverse"
     misc_feature    3..1065
                     /Original_Bases="ATTTGCCGACTACCTTGGTGATCTCGCCTTTCACGTAGTGG
                     ACAAATTCTTCCAACTGATCTGCGCGCGAGGCCAAGCGATCTTCTTCTTGTCCAAGAT
                     AAGCCTGTCTAGCTTCAAGTATGACGGGCTGATACTGGGCCGGCAGGCGCTCCATTGC
                     CCAGTCGGCAGCGACATCCTTCGGCGCGATTTTGCCGGTTACTGCGCTGTACCAAATG
                     CGGGACAACGTAAGCACTACATTTCGCTCATCGCCAGCCCAGTCGGGCGGCGAGTTCC
                     ATAGCGTTAAGGTTTCATTTAGCGCCTCAAATAGATCCTGTTCAGGAACCGGATCAAA
                     GAGTTCCTCCGCCGCTGGACCTACCAAGGCAACGCTATGTTCTCTTGCTTTTGTCAGC
                     AAGATAGCCAGATCAATGTCGATCGTGGCTGGCTCGAAGATACCTGCAAGAATGTCAT
                     TGCGCTGCCATTCTCCAAATTGCAGTTCGCGCTTAGCTGGATAACGCCACGGAATGAT
                     GTCGTCGTGCACAACAATGGTGACTTCTACAGCGCGGAGAATCTCGCTCTCTCCAGGG
                     GAAGCCGAAGTTTCCAAAAGGTCGTTGATCAAAGCTCGCCGCGTTGTTTCATCAAGCC
                     TTACGGTCACCGTAACCAGCAAATCAATATCACTGTGTGGCTTCAGGCCGCCATCCAC
                     TGCGGAGCCGTACAAATGTACGGCCAGCAACGTCGGTTCGAGATGGCGCTCGATGACG
                     CCAACTACCTCTGATAGTTGAGTCGATACTTCGGCGATCACCGCTTCCCTCATACTCT
                     TCCTTTTTCAATATTATTGAAGCATTTAT"
                     /label="ATTTGCCGACTACCTTGGTGATCTCGCCTTTCACGTAGTGGACAAATTCT
                     TCCAACTGATCTGCGCGCGAGGCCAAGCGATCTTCTTCTTGTCCAAGATAAGCCTGTC
                     TAGCTTCAAGTATGACGGGCTGATACTGGGCCGGCAGGCGCTCCATTGCCCAGTCGGC
                     AGCGACATCCTTCGGCGCGATTTTGCCGGTTACTGCGCTGTACCAAATGCGGGACAAC
                     GTAAGCACTACATTTCGCTCATCGCCAGCCCAGTCGGGCGGCGAGTTCCATAGCGTTA
                     AGGTTTCATTTAGCGCCTCAAATAGATCCTGTTCAGGAACCGGATCAAAGAGTTCCTC
                     CGCCGCTGGACCTACCAAGGCAACGCTATGTTCTCTTGCTTTTGTCAGCAAGATAGCC
                     AGATCAATGTCGATCGTGGCTGGCTCGAAGATACCTGCAAGAATGTCATTGCGCTGCC
                     ATTCTCCAAATTGCAGTTCGCGCTTAGCTGGATAACGCCACGGAATGATGTCGTCGTG
                     CACAACAATGGTGACTTCTACAGCGCGGAGAATCTCGCTCTCTCCAGGGGAAGCCGAA
                     GTTTCCAAAAGGTCGTTGATCAAAGCTCGCCGCGTTGTTTCATCAAGCCTTACGGTCA
                     CCGTAACCAGCAAATCAATATCACTGTGTGGCTTCAGGCCGCCATCCACTGCGGAGCC
                     GTACAAATGTACGGCCAGCAACGTCGGTTCGAGATGGCGCTCGATGACGCCAACTACC
                     TCTGATAGTTGAGTCGATACTTCGGCGATCACCGCTTCCCTCATACTCTTCCTTTTTC
                     AATATTATTGAAGCATTTAT"
                     /note="Geneious type: Editing History Replacement"
     CDS             complement(35..850)
                     /ApEinfo_revcolor="#faac61"
                     /ApEinfo_fwdcolor="#faac61"
                     /label="Kmr"
     misc_feature    35..980
                     /ApEinfo_revcolor="#c7b0e3"
                     /ApEinfo_fwdcolor="#c7b0e3"
                     /label="Km cassette (HincII fragment, pAM1431)"
     misc_feature    407
                     /created_by="isaacnplant"
                     /label="T->C removal of esp3II site"
     misc_feature    complement(1050..>1065)
                     /ApEinfo_revcolor="#b7e6d7"
                     /ApEinfo_fwdcolor="#b7e6d7"
                     /label="NS2"
     ligation        1066..1069
                     /label="Ligation"
     source          complement(<1066..1150)
                     /ApEinfo_revcolor="#b1ff67"
                     /ApEinfo_fwdcolor="#b1ff67"
                     /label="source"
     misc_feature    complement(1066..>1150)
                     /Source="referenceToDocument: urn:local:.:2og-7byb966"
                     /label="IP_103 PCR Product (concatenated sequence 1)"
                     /note="Geneious type: Concatenated sequence"
     misc_feature    complement(1151..1166)
                     /ApEinfo_revcolor="#7ea7d8"
                     /ApEinfo_fwdcolor="#7ea7d8"
                     /label="NotI/PacI"
     misc_feature    complement(1221..1883)
                     /ApEinfo_revcolor="#ff9ccd"
                     /ApEinfo_fwdcolor="#ff9ccd"
                     /label="rep"
     misc_feature    complement(1322..1340)
                     /ApEinfo_revcolor="#ff9ccd"
                     /ApEinfo_fwdcolor="#ff9ccd"
                     /label="pBBR1 seq 4"
     misc_feature    complement(1958..1969)
                     /ApEinfo_revcolor="#ff9ccd"
                     /ApEinfo_fwdcolor="#ff9ccd"
                     /label="-10 and TSS"
     misc_feature    complement(1988..1992)
                     /ApEinfo_revcolor="#ff9ccd"
                     /ApEinfo_fwdcolor="#ff9ccd"
                     /label="-35"
     misc_feature    complement(2019..2076)
                     /ApEinfo_revcolor="#75c6a9"
                     /ApEinfo_fwdcolor="#75c6a9"
                     /label="putative terminator"
     misc_feature    complement(2035..2052)
                     /ApEinfo_revcolor="#ff9ccd"
                     /ApEinfo_fwdcolor="#ff9ccd"
                     /label="pBBR1 seq 3"
     misc_feature    complement(2456..2463)
                     /ApEinfo_revcolor="#7ea7d8"
                     /ApEinfo_fwdcolor="#7ea7d8"
                     /label="PacI"
     primer_bind     complement(2484..2503)
                     /Sequence="ACCAAGTAGTGACCCGCTTC"
                     /Hairpin_Tm="None"
                     /Tm="59.7"
                     /Self_Dimer_Tm="None"
                     /%GC="55.0"
                     /Pair_Dimer_Tm="None"
                     /Product_Size=2503
                     /Extension="CACCACAGCTCTTCGCTT"
                     /modified_by="isaacnplant"
                     /label="IP_P_735"
     ligation        2504..2506
                     /label="Ligation"
     misc_feature    complement(2504..11521)
                     /Source="referenceToDocument: urn:local:.:1qj-7d3mei9"
                     /label="IP_103p519,520 (concatenated sequence 1)"
                     /note="Geneious type: Concatenated sequence"
     promoter        <2514..2531
                     /created_by="isaacnplant"
                     /label="IP_P_520"
     misc_feature    2514..2531
                     /Mismatches=0
                     /Extension="ATAGCGGCTCTTCCAAGTTTAAAC"
                     /created_by="primer3"
                     /annotation_group="56338769371520476681d73-a86d-43e5-b624-
                     1827fe65528c"
                     /%GC="55.6"
                     /Tm="62.1"
                     /Hairpin_Tm="None"
                     /Self_Dimer_Tm="None"
                     /Sequence="ACCATGCATCACGAAGCG"
                     /label="IP_P_520"
                     /note="Geneious type: primer_bind_reverse"
     misc_feature    complement(2546..3502)
                     /ApEinfo_revcolor="#85dae9"
                     /ApEinfo_fwdcolor="#85dae9"
                     /label="Ku_MYCS2_pcc7002 optimized"
     misc_feature    complement(3503..3517)
                     /ApEinfo_revcolor="#ff0087"
                     /ApEinfo_fwdcolor="#ff0087"
                     /label="RBS"
     misc_feature    complement(3524..5812)
                     /ApEinfo_revcolor="#b1ff67"
                     /ApEinfo_fwdcolor="#b1ff67"
                     /label="LigD_MYCS2"
     misc_feature    complement(4720..4722)
                     /ApEinfo_revcolor="#d6b295"
                     /ApEinfo_fwdcolor="#d6b295"
                     /label="BsmBI site"
     misc_feature    complement(4803..4814)
                     /ApEinfo_revcolor="#faac61"
                     /ApEinfo_fwdcolor="#faac61"
                     /label="BsmBI Site"
     primer_bind     complement(5478..5496)
                     /Mismatches=0
                     /created_by="primer3"
                     /annotation_group="7065449038142328d1794cb-5ee3-4a0e-b495-
                     a27b56226fb9"
                     /%GC="63.2"
                     /Tm="65.0"
                     /Hairpin_Tm="56.3"
                     /Self_Dimer_Tm="27.0"
                     /Sequence="GGGTGGCACAACAAGCCTC"
                     /label="IP_P_087"
     primer_bind     complement(5802..5827)
                     /Pair_Dimer_Tm="None"
                     /Product_Size=14426
                     /Mismatches=0
                     /Extension="CACCACAGCTCTTCGATG"
                     /created_by="primer3"
                     /annotation_group="70654518192105959479968-03c9-45ee-a36c-
                     12fbaf97804b"
                     /%GC="34.6"
                     /Tm="62.3"
                     /Hairpin_Tm="None"
                     /Self_Dimer_Tm="5.9"
                     /Sequence="AAGGAGGAAAAAAAAATGGCTAGACA"
                     /label="IP_P_631"
     mismatch        5804
                     /Target_base="A"
                     /Oligo_base="T"
                     /Oligo_name="IP_P_585"
                     /annotation_group="7065449442133720bad49f0-1c36-4621-abb7-
                     ff050f32bdcd"
                     /label="A/T"
     mismatch        5804
                     /Target_base="A"
                     /Oligo_base="T"
                     /Oligo_name="IP_P_685"
                     /annotation_group="706545643286381db7a3287-e9ef-4ebc-bd60-
                     3c73f3cd69bc"
                     /label="A/T"
     primer_bind     complement(5804..5827)
                     /modified_by="isaacnplant"
                     /Mismatch_Positions="===================T===T"
                     /Mismatches=2
                     /Extension="CACCACAGGTCTCGGAGA"
                     /created_by="primer3"
                     /annotation_group="706545643286381db7a3287-e9ef-4ebc-bd60-
                     3c73f3cd69bc"
                     /%GC="29.2"
                     /Tm="58.1"
                     /Hairpin_Tm="None"
                     /Self_Dimer_Tm="None"
                     /Sequence="AAGGAGGAAAAAAAAATGGTTAGT"
                     /label="IP_P_685"
     primer_bind     complement(5804..5826)
                     /Mismatch_Positions="==================T===T"
                     /Mismatches=2
                     /Extension="CACCACACGTCTCG"
                     /created_by="primer3"
                     /annotation_group="7065449442133720bad49f0-1c36-4621-abb7-
                     ff050f32bdcd"
                     /%GC="30.4"
                     /Tm="57.5"
                     /Hairpin_Tm="None"
                     /Self_Dimer_Tm="None"
                     /Sequence="AGGAGGAAAAAAAAATGGTTAGT"
                     /label="IP_P_585"
     mismatch        5808
                     /Target_base="C"
                     /Oligo_base="T"
                     /Oligo_name="IP_P_585"
                     /annotation_group="7065449442133720bad49f0-1c36-4621-abb7-
                     ff050f32bdcd"
                     /label="C/T"
     mismatch        5808
                     /Target_base="C"
                     /Oligo_base="T"
                     /Oligo_name="IP_P_685"
                     /annotation_group="706545643286381db7a3287-e9ef-4ebc-bd60-
                     3c73f3cd69bc"
                     /label="C/T"
     misc_feature    5813..5835
                     /Pair_Dimer_Tm="None"
                     /Product_Size=722
                     /Mismatches=0
                     /Extension="CACCACACGTCTCG"
                     /created_by="primer3"
                     /annotation_group="7065455245876180407a0df-afa1-4067-99c7-
                     4483d9bcf931"
                     /%GC="30.4"
                     /Tm="57.8"
                     /Hairpin_Tm="None"
                     /Self_Dimer_Tm="None"
                     /Sequence="TTTTTTTTCCTCCTTGATTCACT"
                     /label="IP_P_581"
                     /note="Geneious type: primer_bind_reverse"
     misc_feature    5813..5835
                     /modified_by="isaacnplant"
                     /Mismatches=0
                     /Extension="CACCACAGCTCTTCGAT"
                     /created_by="primer3"
                     /annotation_group="7065457267387483c745c0d-d8dc-455a-ae63-
                     42c08220c85c"
                     /%GC="30.4"
                     /Tm="57.8"
                     /Hairpin_Tm="None"
                     /Self_Dimer_Tm="None"
                     /Sequence="TTTTTTTTCCTCCTTGATTCACT"
                     /label="IP_P_732"
                     /note="Geneious type: primer_bind_reverse"
     misc_feature    complement(5813..5827)
                     /ApEinfo_revcolor="#ff0087"
                     /ApEinfo_fwdcolor="#ff0087"
                     /label="RBS"
     misc_feature    5830..5856
                     /Pair_Dimer_Tm="None"
                     /Product_Size=78
                     /Mismatches=0
                     /Extension="CACCACAGCTCTTCGAAT"
                     /created_by="primer3"
                     /annotation_group="70654541908158163525f26-3dca-4a7d-9a8c-
                     11dde25ebddb"
                     /%GC="37.0"
                     /Tm="61.9"
                     /Hairpin_Tm="46.6"
                     /Self_Dimer_Tm="25.2"
                     /Sequence="TTCACTTTTCTCTATCACTGATAGGGA"
                     /label="IP_P_674"
                     /note="Geneious type: primer_bind_reverse"
     misc_feature    5830..5856
                     /modified_by="isaacnplant"
                     /Mismatches=0
                     /Extension="CACCACAGCTCTTCG"
                     /created_by="primer3"
                     /annotation_group="706545775289419cff5a08e-62e0-4b7f-b882-
                     78bb1c00e00d"
                     /%GC="37.0"
                     /Tm="61.9"
                     /Hairpin_Tm="46.6"
                     /Self_Dimer_Tm="25.2"
                     /Sequence="TTCACTTTTCTCTATCACTGATAGGGA"
                     /label="IP_P_737"
                     /note="Geneious type: primer_bind_reverse"
     misc_feature    complement(5830..5907)
                     /ApEinfo_revcolor="#ffef86"
                     /ApEinfo_fwdcolor="#ffef86"
                     /label="tetA promoter element"
     mismatch        5836
                     /Target_base="T"
                     /Oligo_base="G"
                     /Oligo_name="IP_P_495"
                     /annotation_group="950d0b27-2077-45bd-89c6-42a8678a8a5b"
                     /label="T/G"
     misc_feature    5836..5895
                     /Sequence="GCTCTCTATCACTGATAGGGAGAGGTAAAATAACTCTATCAATGATA
                     GAGTGTCAACAAA"
                     /Mismatch_Positions="GC====================A==============
                     ======================="
                     /Mismatches=3
                     /annotation_group="950d0b27-2077-45bd-89c6-42a8678a8a5b"
                     /label="IP_P_495"
                     /note="Geneious type: primer_bind_reverse"
     mismatch        5837
                     /Target_base="T"
                     /Oligo_base="C"
                     /Oligo_name="IP_P_495"
                     /annotation_group="950d0b27-2077-45bd-89c6-42a8678a8a5b"
                     /label="T/C"
     misc_feature    5837..5843
                     /ApEinfo_revcolor="#b1ff67"
                     /ApEinfo_fwdcolor="#b1ff67"
                     /label="-35 Pr1"
     misc_feature    5838..5861
                     /modified_by="isaacnplant"
                     /Mismatches=0
                     /Extension="CACCACAGGTCTCG"
                     /created_by="primer3"
                     /annotation_group="7065455836641065fd3f409-4b7d-4c0d-b264-
                     78226e298021"
                     /%GC="45.8"
                     /Tm="62.4"
                     /Hairpin_Tm="44.3"
                     /Self_Dimer_Tm="25.2"
                     /Sequence="TCTCTATCACTGATAGGGAGTGGT"
                     /label="IP_P_688"
                     /note="Geneious type: primer_bind_reverse"
     misc_feature    complement(5838..5858)
                     /ApEinfo_revcolor="#d6b295"
                     /ApEinfo_fwdcolor="#d6b295"
                     /label="O2"
     misc_feature    5856
                     /ApEinfo_revcolor="#d6b295"
                     /ApEinfo_fwdcolor="#d6b295"
                     /label="tetA tss"
     mismatch        5858
                     /Target_base="T"
                     /Oligo_base="A"
                     /Oligo_name="IP_P_495"
                     /annotation_group="950d0b27-2077-45bd-89c6-42a8678a8a5b"
                     /label="T/A"
     misc_feature    5858..5863
                     /ApEinfo_revcolor="#84b0dc"
                     /ApEinfo_fwdcolor="#84b0dc"
                     /label="-35 Pr2"
     misc_feature    5861..5866
                     /ApEinfo_revcolor="#85dae9"
                     /ApEinfo_fwdcolor="#85dae9"
                     /label="-10 Pr1"
     misc_feature    complement(5862..5867)
                     /ApEinfo_revcolor="#ffef86"
                     /ApEinfo_fwdcolor="#ffef86"
                     /label="-10 Pa"
     misc_feature    complement(5868..5886)
                     /ApEinfo_revcolor="#f8d3a9"
                     /ApEinfo_fwdcolor="#f8d3a9"
                     /label="O1"
     misc_feature    5881..5886
                     /ApEinfo_revcolor="#d59687"
                     /ApEinfo_fwdcolor="#d59687"
                     /label="-10 Pr2"
     primer_bind     complement(5882..5907)
                     /Pair_Dimer_Tm="None"
                     /Product_Size=78
                     /Mismatches=0
                     /Extension="CACCACAGCTCTTCGCAT"
                     /created_by="primer3"
                     /annotation_group="7065453137781907372dd99-c841-4c6c-ad41-
                     583baa36692a"
                     /%GC="26.9"
                     /Tm="58.2"
                     /Hairpin_Tm="32.4"
                     /Self_Dimer_Tm="None"
                     /Sequence="TAATTCCTAATTTTTGTTGACACTCT"
                     /label="IP_P_673"
     misc_feature    complement(5885..5891)
                     /ApEinfo_revcolor="#85dae9"
                     /ApEinfo_fwdcolor="#85dae9"
                     /label="-35 Pa"
     misc_feature    5893
                     /ApEinfo_revcolor="#9eafd2"
                     /ApEinfo_fwdcolor="#9eafd2"
                     /label="tetR TSS"
     gene            5908..6534
                     /ApEinfo_revcolor="#ffef86"
                     /ApEinfo_fwdcolor="#ffef86"
                     /label="tetR"
     primer_bind     complement(5969..5990)
                     /Mismatches=0
                     /created_by="primer3"
                     /annotation_group="706544989377378c8dc584f-5c14-4f13-bbc9-
                     baf30cbd0d67"
                     /%GC="40.9"
                     /Tm="59.9"
                     /Hairpin_Tm="44.0"
                     /Self_Dimer_Tm="None"
                     /Sequence="GTTGTTAAACCTTCGATTCCGA"
                     /label="IP_P_610"
     PCR_primer      6324..6348
                     /ApEinfo_revcolor="#85dae9"
                     /ApEinfo_fwdcolor="#85dae9"
                     /label="GCATTTTACTTTAGGTTGCGTATTG"
     primer_bind     complement(6511..6536)
                     /modified_by="isaacnplant"
                     /Mismatches=0
                     /Extension="GGAACTCGTCTCG"
                     /created_by="primer3"
                     /annotation_group="3013457846677161a8e4028-b40d-45bc-afab-
                     750dbe399b16"
                     /%GC="38.5"
                     /Tm="61.0"
                     /Hairpin_Tm="39.7"
                     /Self_Dimer_Tm="10.3"
                     /Sequence="CCTTAAGACCCACTTTCACATTTAAG"
                     /label="IP_P_433c"
     primer_bind     complement(6515..6534)
                     /Pair_Dimer_Tm="None"
                     /Product_Size=627
                     /Mismatches=0
                     /Extension="CACCACAGGTCTCGCCGC"
                     /created_by="primer3"
                     /annotation_group="706545270555850f3f9db20-0938-49dd-a0e6-
                     bfe38defab2f"
                     /%GC="35.0"
                     /Tm="55.6"
                     /Hairpin_Tm="39.7"
                     /Self_Dimer_Tm="None"
                     /Sequence="TTAAGACCCACTTTCACATT"
                     /label="IP_P_656"
     primer_bind     complement(6515..6534)
                     /Pair_Dimer_Tm="None"
                     /Product_Size=722
                     /Mismatches=0
                     /Extension="CACCACACGTCTCGCAAA"
                     /created_by="primer3"
                     /annotation_group="7065454722975610ef6d758-9bb1-4ba1-8743-
                     b5fbb982b367"
                     /%GC="35.0"
                     /Tm="55.6"
                     /Hairpin_Tm="39.7"
                     /Self_Dimer_Tm="None"
                     /Sequence="TTAAGACCCACTTTCACATT"
                     /label="IP_P_582"
     misc_feature    6516..6537
                     /Mismatches=0
                     /created_by="primer3"
                     /annotation_group="706545035004426f7001567-20f1-4950-bc0d-
                     86e37a69931e"
                     /%GC="40.9"
                     /Tm="60.1"
                     /Hairpin_Tm="35.0"
                     /Self_Dimer_Tm="8.4"
                     /Sequence="ATGTGAAAGTGGGTCTTAAGGA"
                     /label="IP_P_621"
                     /note="Geneious type: primer_bind_reverse"
     misc_feature    6533..6552
                     /modified_by="isaacnplant"
                     /Mismatches=0
                     /Extension="GGAACTCGTCTCG"
                     /created_by="primer3"
                     /annotation_group="301345714391124a17a30a4-9b5a-48b0-acd3-
                     5d7496fd4f4e"
                     /%GC="65.0"
                     /Tm="68.6"
                     /Hairpin_Tm="42.6"
                     /Self_Dimer_Tm="16.0"
                     /Sequence="AAGGAAGCAACGGCCCGGAG"
                     /label="IP_P_432c"
                     /note="Geneious type: primer_bind_reverse"
     source          6535..7013
                     /ApEinfo_revcolor="#b1ff67"
                     /ApEinfo_fwdcolor="#b1ff67"
                     /label="source"
     misc_feature    6535..6550
                     /Pair_Dimer_Tm="None"
                     /Product_Size=14426
                     /Mismatches=0
                     /Extension="CACCACAGCTCTTCGTAA"
                     /created_by="primer3"
                     /annotation_group="706545226262695df3f28c0-d5d1-437d-9e93-
                     2dcce26468f4"
                     /%GC="75.0"
                     /Tm="64.8"
                     /Hairpin_Tm="42.6"
                     /Self_Dimer_Tm="16.0"
                     /Sequence="GGAAGCAACGGCCCGG"
                     /label="IP_P_630"
                     /note="Geneious type: primer_bind_reverse"
     misc_feature    6535..6550
                     /Pair_Dimer_Tm="2.7"
                     /Product_Size=378
                     /Mismatches=0
                     /Extension="CACCACAGCTCTTCG"
                     /created_by="primer3"
                     /annotation_group="706545372414683af90c4ab-c2ba-46e8-9fee-
                     e50aeb615ed1"
                     /%GC="75.0"
                     /Tm="64.8"
                     /Hairpin_Tm="42.6"
                     /Self_Dimer_Tm="16.0"
                     /Sequence="GGAAGCAACGGCCCGG"
                     /label="IP_P_675"
                     /note="Geneious type: primer_bind_reverse"
     terminator      6555..6642
                     /ApEinfo_revcolor="#9eafd2"
                     /ApEinfo_fwdcolor="#9eafd2"
                     /label="rrnBT2 term"
     primer_bind     complement(6606..6628)
                     /Mismatches=0
                     /created_by="primer3"
                     /annotation_group="706544720923970632f3cc7-4bd5-400e-88dd-
                     d065f1386f65"
                     /%GC="56.5"
                     /Tm="68.5"
                     /Hairpin_Tm="76.4"
                     /Self_Dimer_Tm="45.7"
                     /Sequence="AAAAGGCCATCCGTCAGGATGGC"
                     /label="IP_P_303"
     primer_bind     complement(6630..6652)
                     /Pair_Dimer_Tm="None"
                     /Product_Size=11075
                     /Mismatches=0
                     /Extension="CACCACAGCTCTTCG"
                     /created_by="primer3"
                     /annotation_group="706545140879454102b1250-bfae-41d9-b55e-
                     be471cb2ca14"
                     /%GC="47.8"
                     /Tm="63.0"
                     /Hairpin_Tm="45.3"
                     /Self_Dimer_Tm="17.6"
                     /Sequence="GCTAGCAGAGTTTGTAGAAACGC"
                     /label="IP_P_625"
     misc_feature    6642..6676
                     /Mismatch_Positions="===AGT============================="
                     /Mismatches=3
                     /created_by="primer3"
                     /annotation_group="7065447676095607e572ddc-6463-422f-ab85-
                     12caa1a69d70"
                     /%GC="48.6"
                     /Tm="71.4"
                     /Hairpin_Tm="54.3"
                     /Self_Dimer_Tm="23.5"
                     /Sequence="ACTAGTCTAGCTTCTAGAGCACAGCTAACACCACG"
                     /label="IP_P_137"
                     /note="Geneious type: primer_bind_reverse"
     mismatch        6645
                     /Target_base="C"
                     /Oligo_base="A"
                     /Oligo_name="IP_P_137"
                     /annotation_group="7065447676095607e572ddc-6463-422f-ab85-
                     12caa1a69d70"
                     /label="C/A"
     mismatch        6646
                     /Target_base="T"
                     /Oligo_base="G"
                     /Oligo_name="IP_P_137"
                     /annotation_group="7065447676095607e572ddc-6463-422f-ab85-
                     12caa1a69d70"
                     /label="T/G"
     mismatch        6647
                     /Target_base="G"
                     /Oligo_base="T"
                     /Oligo_name="IP_P_137"
                     /annotation_group="7065447676095607e572ddc-6463-422f-ab85-
                     12caa1a69d70"
                     /label="G/T"
     promoter        6653..6812
                     /ApEinfo_revcolor="#d6b295"
                     /ApEinfo_fwdcolor="#d6b295"
                     /label="proC promoter"
     primer_bind     complement(6734..6762)
                     /Mismatches=0
                     /created_by="primer3"
                     /annotation_group="706544850016114db69f8b4-04da-40b9-a2c0-
                     eb2132cabead"
                     /%GC="41.4"
                     /Tm="64.7"
                     /Hairpin_Tm="37.4"
                     /Self_Dimer_Tm="None"
                     /Sequence="TCCCTGAATATATCATACGAGCCTTATGC"
                     /label="IP_P_127"
     misc_feature    6763..6792
                     /Mismatches=0
                     /created_by="primer3"
                     /annotation_group="706544809254841bb56eeea-6a94-447c-8648-
                     8fb4d2bbe61f"
                     /%GC="40.0"
                     /Tm="66.1"
                     /Hairpin_Tm="35.6"
                     /Self_Dimer_Tm="None"
                     /Sequence="GTCCACAACGGTTTCCCTCTACAAATAATT"
                     /label="IP_P_128"
                     /note="Geneious type: primer_bind_reverse"
     primer_bind     complement(6805..6824)
                     /modified_by="isaacnplant"
                     /Mismatches=0
                     /Extension="CACCACAGCTCTTCGCAT"
                     /created_by="primer3"
                     /annotation_group="706545685304514daf9c5c2-736d-4014-9301-
                     bc8cbe7199fc"
                     /%GC="45.0"
                     /Tm="58.2"
                     /Hairpin_Tm="None"
                     /Self_Dimer_Tm="None"
                     /Sequence="TTTTGCCTCCTCCTCTAGTA"
                     /label="IP_P_733"
     misc_feature    6813..6834
                     /Pair_Dimer_Tm="None"
                     /Product_Size=11075
                     /Mismatches=0
                     /Extension="CACCACAGCTCTTCG"
                     /created_by="primer3"
                     /annotation_group="706545078219572f7365396-2499-4438-a4e0-
                     0952ed3ba7af"
                     /%GC="40.9"
                     /Tm="59.1"
                     /Hairpin_Tm="None"
                     /Self_Dimer_Tm="None"
                     /Sequence="GAGGAGGCAAAAATGGATAAGA"
                     /label="IP_P_624"
                     /note="Geneious type: primer_bind_reverse"
     mismatch        6817
                     /Target_base="A"
                     /Oligo_base="G"
                     /Oligo_name="IP_P_277"
                     /annotation_group="5afc7880-802f-4103-96ab-7c5355e7ef12"
                     /label="A/G"
     misc_feature    6817..6856
                     /Sequence="GTGAAAAAATGGATAAGAAATACTCAATAGGCTTAGATAT"
                     /Mismatch_Positions="GT=A=================================
                     ==="
                     /Mismatches=3
                     /annotation_group="5afc7880-802f-4103-96ab-7c5355e7ef12"
                     /label="IP_P_277"
                     /note="Geneious type: primer_bind_reverse"
     mismatch        6818
                     /Target_base="G"
                     /Oligo_base="T"
                     /Oligo_name="IP_P_277"
                     /annotation_group="5afc7880-802f-4103-96ab-7c5355e7ef12"
                     /label="G/T"
     mismatch        6820
                     /Target_base="C"
                     /Oligo_base="A"
                     /Oligo_name="IP_P_277"
                     /annotation_group="5afc7880-802f-4103-96ab-7c5355e7ef12"
                     /label="C/A"
     misc_feature    6821..6860
                     /Sequence="AAAAATGGATAAGAAATACTCAATAGGCTTAGATATCGGC"
                     /Mismatches=0
                     /annotation_group="99a9a514-220c-4c1b-98e3-b8e9fcf2fef5"
                     /label="IP_P_100"
                     /note="Geneious type: primer_bind_reverse"
     CDS             6825..7013
                     /ApEinfo_revcolor="#ff9ccd"
                     /ApEinfo_fwdcolor="#ff9ccd"
                     /label="cas9"
     CDS             7014..10931
                     /ApEinfo_revcolor="#ff9ccd"
                     /ApEinfo_fwdcolor="#ff9ccd"
                     /label="cas9"
     source          7014..11355
                     /ApEinfo_revcolor="#b1ff67"
                     /ApEinfo_fwdcolor="#b1ff67"
                     /label="source"
     misc_feature    10856..10880
                     /label="/ApEinfo_revcolor=#84b0dc
                     /ApEinfo_fwdcolor=#84b0dc"
     promoter        10936..10989
                     /ApEinfo_revcolor="#b4abac"
                     /ApEinfo_fwdcolor="#b4abac"
                     /label="tracrRNA promoter"
     misc_feature    10979
                     /Original_Bases="A"
                     /label="A"
                     /note="Geneious type: Editing History Replacement"
     precursor_RNA   10996..11084
                     /ApEinfo_revcolor="#75c6a9"
                     /ApEinfo_fwdcolor="#75c6a9"
                     /label="tracrRNA precursor"
     terminator      11063..11084
                     /ApEinfo_revcolor="#b4abac"
                     /ApEinfo_fwdcolor="#b4abac"
                     /label="tracrRNA terminator"
     terminator      complement(11115..11156)
                     /ApEinfo_revcolor="#9eafd2"
                     /ApEinfo_fwdcolor="#9eafd2"
                     /label="terminator"
     promoter        11213..11277
                     /ApEinfo_revcolor="#b4abac"
                     /ApEinfo_fwdcolor="#b4abac"
                     /label="J23100 promoter"
     misc_RNA        complement(<11278..>11297)
                     /created_by="isaacnplant"
                     /Color="#33ffff"
                     /modified_by="isaacnplant"
                     /label="IP_P_1007"
     misc_RNA        <11278..11297
                     /created_by="isaacnplant"
                     /Color="#0077ee"
                     /modified_by="isaacnplant"
                     /label="IP_P_1006"
     misc_RNA        11278..11297
                     /created_by="isaacnplant"
                     /label="galk1"
     misc_feature    11279..11297
                     /Original_Bases="AGACCGACTGAGGTCTCA"
                     /label="AGACCGACTGAGGTCTCA"
                     /note="Geneious type: Editing History Replacement"
     misc_feature    11298..11333
                     /ApEinfo_revcolor="#c6c9d1"
                     /ApEinfo_fwdcolor="#c6c9d1"
                     /label="repeat"
     promoter        complement(11495..11512)
                     /created_by="isaacnplant"
                     /label="IP_P_519"
     primer_bind     complement(11495..11512)
                     /Sequence="GCGGCCGCAACCGCTCTA"
                     /Hairpin_Tm="66.1"
                     /Tm="69.3"
                     /Self_Dimer_Tm="49.5"
                     /%GC="72.2"
                     /Extension="TGTGACTCGTCTC"
                     /modified_by="isaacnplant"
                     /label="IP_P_677"
     primer_bind     complement(11495..11512)
                     /Mismatches=0
                     /Extension="ATAGCGGCTCTTCCTGTTTTTTT"
                     /created_by="primer3"
                     /annotation_group="56338763844333299d33da3-44ef-4162-9476-
                     dd1ffd470ce0"
                     /%GC="72.2"
                     /Tm="69.3"
                     /Hairpin_Tm="66.1"
                     /Self_Dimer_Tm="49.5"
                     /Sequence="GCGGCCGCAACCGCTCTA"
                     /label="IP_P_519"
     misc_feature    11505..11512
                     /Recognition_pattern="GC^GGCCGC"
                     /annotation_group="GCGGCCGC"
                     /label="NotI"
                     /note="Geneious type: restriction site"
     misc_feature    complement(11505..11512)
                     /ApEinfo_revcolor="#7ea7d8"
                     /ApEinfo_fwdcolor="#7ea7d8"
                     /label="NotI"
     ligation        11519..11521
                     /label="Ligation"
     misc_feature    complement(11519..2506)
                     /Source="referenceToDocument: urn:local:.:1r8-7d3mzs7"
                     /label="101knr_backbone (concatenated sequence 2)"
                     /note="Geneious type: Concatenated sequence"
ORIGIN      
        1 ttgctcacat gttctttcct gcgttatccc ctgattagaa aaactcatcg agcatcaaat
       61 gaaactgcaa tttattcata tcaggattat caataccata tttttgaaaa agccgtttct
      121 gtaatgaagg agaaaactca ccgaggcagt tccataggat ggcaagatcc tggtatcggt
      181 ctgcgattcc gactcgtcca acatcaatac aacctattaa tttcccctcg tcaaaaataa
      241 ggttatcaag tgagaaatca ccatgagtga cgactgaatc cggtgagaat ggcaaaagct
      301 tatgcatttc tttccagact tgttcaacag gccagccatt acgctcgtca tcaaaatcac
      361 tcgcatcaac caaaccgtta ttcattcgtg attgcgcctg agcgaggcga aatacgcgat
      421 cgctgttaaa aggacaatta caaacaggaa tcgaatgcaa ccggcgcagg aacactgcca
      481 gcgcatcaac aatattttca cctgaatcag gatattcttc taatacctgg aatgctgttt
      541 tcccggggat cgcagtggtg agtaaccatg catcatcagg agtacggata aaatgcttga
      601 tggtcggaag aggcataaat tccgtcagcc agtttagtct gaccatctca tctgtaacat
      661 cattggcaac gctacctttg ccatgtttca gaaacaactc tggcgcatcg ggcttcccat
      721 acaatcgata gattgtcgca cctgattgcc cgacattatc gcgagcccat ttatacccat
      781 ataaatcagc atccatgttg gaatttaatc gcggcctcga gcaagacgtt tcccgttgaa
      841 tatggctcat aacacccctt gtattactgt ttatgtaagc agacagtttt attgttcatg
      901 atgatatatt tttatcttgt gcaatgtaac atcagagatt ttgagacaca acgtggcttt
      961 cccccccccc cctgcaggtc gatctaagct tgcttctttg ctgacgagtg gcggacgggt
     1021 gagtaatgtc tgggaaactg cctgatggag atccacgcat tttaacaggg ttattgtctc
     1081 atgagcggat acatatttga atgtatttag aaaaataaac aaatagctag ctcactcggt
     1141 cgctacgctc gcggccgctt aattaactac agccgatagt ctggaacagc gcacttacgg
     1201 gttgctgcgc aacccaagtg ctaccggcgc ggcagcgtga cccgtgtcgg cggctccaac
     1261 ggctcgccat cgtccagaaa acacggctca tcgggcatcg gcaggcgctg ctgcccgcgc
     1321 cgttcccatt cctccgtttc ggtcaaggct ggcaggtctg gttccatgcc cggaatgccg
     1381 ggctggctgg gcggctcctc gccggggccg gtcggtagtt gctgctcgcc cggatacagg
     1441 gtcgggatgc ggcgcaggtc gccatgcccc aacagcgatt cgtcctggtc gtcgtgatca
     1501 accaccacgg cggcactgaa caccgacagg cgcaactggt cgcggggctg gccccacgcc
     1561 acgcggtcat tgaccacgta ggccgacacg gtgccggggc cgttgagctt cacgacggag
     1621 atccagcgct cggccaccaa gtccttgact gcgtattgga ccgtccgcaa agaacgtccg
     1681 atgagcttgg aaagtgtctt ctggctgacc accacggcgt tctggtggcc catctgcgcc
     1741 acgaggtgat gcagcagcat tgccgccgtg ggtttcctcg caataagccc ggcccacgcc
     1801 tcatgcgctt tgcgttccgt ttgcacccag tgaccgggct tgttcttggc ttgaatgccg
     1861 atttctctgg actgcgtggc catgcttatc tccatgcggt agggtgccgc acggttgcgg
     1921 caccatgcgc aatcagctgc aacttttcgg cagcgcgaca acaattatgc gttgcgtaaa
     1981 agtggcagtc aattacagat tttctttaac ctacgcaatg agctattgcg gggggtgccg
     2041 caatgagctg ttgcgtaccc ccctttttta agttgttgat ttttaagtct ttcgcatttc
     2101 gccctatatc tagttctttg gtgcccaaag aagggcaccc ctgcggggtt cccccacgcc
     2161 ttcggcgcgg ctccccctcc ggcaaaaagt ggcccctccg gggcttgttg atcgactgcg
     2221 cggccttcgg ccttgcccaa ggtggcgctg cccccttgga acccccgcac tcgccgccgt
     2281 gaggctcggg gggcaggcgg gcgggcttcg ccttcgactg cccccactcg cataggcttg
     2341 ggtcgttcca ggcgcgtcaa ggccaagccg ctgcgcggtc gctgcgcgag ccttgacccg
     2401 ccttccactt ggtgtccaac cggcaagcga agcgcgcagg ccgcaggccg gaggcttaat
     2461 taagtttaaa caccatgcat cacgaagcgg gtcactactt ggtaagttta aacaccatgc
     2521 atcacgaagc gggtcactac ttggttcacg atttcttcgc agcagccttt ttagcgggcg
     2581 ctttctttgc ggtagacttc ttagccgctg ctttcttcgc cggtgccttt ttggctggtt
     2641 tactgtccga tttgctttcc ttagaatcag actcactgtc ggaatcatcc ttcgaatcac
     2701 ttttacctcc cttccgtgct ttgacggagg cttccaactt tgccagcaag tcggacacgt
     2761 cttccgttcc ttcgtctaac tcagctggtt gctcctcaac gctaaaagcc tctcctccct
     2821 cgagttttgc ttgtaccagc tcccgtaact gttcttggta gtcgtcatgg tacagatcgg
     2881 gtttgaaatc atcggtcatc gattcgacga cttggcctgc catctttaac tcagcaggct
     2941 tgatctgcac ttctttatcc aggattggga agtcggggtc ccgaatttcg tctggccaca
     3001 gcagtgtgtg aatcatcatg acatcccgct tgctgaagtc ttttacccgc agggctgcga
     3061 gccggctttt gttccgcagg gaaaagtgaa caatcgcaat ccgatctgtc tctgccaagg
     3121 ttttcgcgag gagaacataa gatttcgagg acttggaatc cggttccagg aagtacgact
     3181 tatcgtacat taaaggatcg agttgttctg ctggaataaa ttcaacaact tcgatctcgc
     3241 gactacgctc ctccgggagc gtcgcgatgt cctcatcggt gatgactacc atttgtccat
     3301 cgtccgattc gaaggcttta ttgatgtcac gatattcgac cacctctccg caaacttcgc
     3361 acacccgttt ataccggatc cgtccattat ccttcgcatg tacttgatgg aatttaatgt
     3421 catggtcttc ggttgcggaa taaaccttga ccggaacgtt tacgagtccg aatgcaatgc
     3481 tccctttcca gatactgcgc attttttttt cctccttgtg tgattattcc cagacgactt
     3541 catcgggggt cttatcaggg cgcaagccgc gccaactggg ctggcgcaag cggccatcac
     3601 tggtgcgttc gctatagcgg acttcgccga ccaattccgg gcggacaaag gtgacgccgc
     3661 gggcatcaac cttgggcagg ggggcgttaa acgggctttc atcggtatgc agcggtttca
     3721 gcatatcttt cagcttgctc aattcctttt cggtaaagcc ggtgccaacg cggcccacaa
     3781 actgcaagcc ttcggggcct gggataccca agaccaaggc accgatacca ctgctgcgcc
     3841 ccccttcgcc ctggcgccac ccaccgatca caacttcttg agtattccag atcttatcct
     3901 tgatccagct gctgctgcgg cgaccgggct gatacgtgga atcccatttt ttggcgacga
     3961 caccttcaaa gcgcttcttc cgaacatgtt ccatggcttc tgggccatcg cccggcagtt
     4021 gatccggaac gatcaggcct ccgccatcgg ccagcgcttc caagattttt cgtcgatctg
     4081 aatacttggc ccgcagcagt gagcggccat ccagccacag gatatcaaac gcccaaaatt
     4141 ccacccgcgt actccgcgcg cgattctgca tctgcccaaa gctcggcaca ccggattcat
     4201 ccagcgcaac cgcctcgcca tcgaggacca catggtgctc agcgagatcg gcagcgagag
     4261 ccttgaactg aggatattcc cccgtgactt cgcggccggt ccgcgagcgg atctggagtt
     4321 gcccatgatc agcatcaata atgactcggt acccatccca tttaccctcg aacgcccatt
     4381 gtttagcttt gtatttggcc acggaaccct cagtggcgag catcggggcg aaatcttccg
     4441 gccgagcgtt cttttggtcc ttcatgcggt gcgccagcca atttttaccc ttagtttgaa
     4501 tgagagcgta acgaccgtcc accttctcgc catgcaaggt cacaatgatt tcgccgtgcg
     4561 agtcatctgg gttatccagt tcttccggca cccggaattt ctcagtttcg taagaaccac
     4621 tgtcccaaat aaccatgtct ccggcgccat actcgccttt ggggatcgag ccatgaaatg
     4681 ctaaatactc gatggggtga tcttcggtgt gcaccgcgag tcggttttcg gcagtggttt
     4741 cgggcaggtt cttagggacc gcgaaagaca cgagcacacc gtcgcgttcc aggcggagat
     4801 cgtagtggag tcgacgtgca tggtgttctt gaatgacgaa tttgtcgtta tttccggttt
     4861 tagggatctc cttaggaacg ggctctgggg tcttggaagc gtcacgcata gaacggtaag
     4921 tagtcagttt gtccgcaata ggtgcgtccg catcaagcgg ggccaagagg tcaccatact
     4981 catctaaccg gtccaaaacc tcgtcaaagc gcagatgacg aagttcgggg tctgcaattt
     5041 catcccaggt tcggggagct gccaccgtcg ggtggtcgcg gcctcgaagg gagtaaggcg
     5101 caatcgtcgt cttcgctgca ttgttctgac tccagtcgag gaacaccttt ccggcacgca
     5161 gtgatttcgt catggttgca gtaaccagtt ttggcattgc ctgttctaac tgttgagcaa
     5221 cccgccgtgc cagcaccgag gcgccgcggc tgctgatcgg ctcagccaac ggtacgtata
     5281 ggtggagccc tttcgagccc gacgttagcg ggtatgtttc taaatcgaga tcggtcataa
     5341 gcgcgcggac ttcgtgagct atctcgcata gttgcgtcat cgttaccccc tcacctggat
     5401 ctaggtcgaa cacaatccgg gtagctggtc cctgatcgcc atcctcgaag cgccattgcg
     5461 gtacatgtac ctcaagcgag gcttgttgtg ccacccaggc taacccctcc ctcgtattga
     5521 taatggggta cgttgttgtg ccagatttat gtgtaatact cccccgttcc aaccaacttg
     5581 gtgccgatga agccagttgt ttctcaaaga acgcctcctc cgcgactcca tttggccaac
     5641 gttttcgtgt aacgggacgt ccggcaatat gaggcaccat cacctgcgca atgctcaaat
     5701 agtaatcaaa aacctcggcc ttagtcgttc ctgtagcagg atataggact ttgtcggggt
     5761 tggttagtcg gacgcgctcg tatcgctcca taccccaggg gtgtctagcc attttttttt
     5821 cctccttgat tcacttttct ctatcactga tagggagtgg taaaataact ctatcaatga
     5881 tagagtgtca acaaaaatta ggaattaatg atgtctagat tagataaaag taaagtgatt
     5941 aacagcgcat tagagctgct taatgaggtc ggaatcgaag gtttaacaac ccgtaaactc
     6001 gcccagaagc taggtgtaga gcagcctaca ttgtattggc atgtaaaaaa taagcgggct
     6061 ttgctcgacg ccttagccat tgagatgtta gataggcacc atactcactt ttgcccttta
     6121 gaaggggaaa gctggcaaga ttttttacgt aataacgcta aaagttttag atgtgcttta
     6181 ctaagtcatc gcgatggagc aaaagtacat ttaggtacac ggcctacaga aaaacagtat
     6241 gaaactctcg aaaatcaatt agccttttta tgccaacaag gtttttcact agagaatgca
     6301 ttatatgcac tcagcgctgt ggggcatttt actttaggtt gcgtattgga agatcaagag
     6361 catcaagtcg ctaaagaaga aagggaaaca cctactactg atagtatgcc gccattatta
     6421 cgacaagcta tcgaattatt tgatcaccaa ggtgcagagc cagccttctt attcggcctt
     6481 gaattgatca tatgcggatt agaaaaacaa cttaaatgtg aaagtgggtc ttaaggaagc
     6541 aacggcccgg agggtggcgg gcaggacgcc cgccataaac tgccaggcat caaattaagc
     6601 agaaggccat cctgacggat ggcctttttg cgtttctaca aactctgcta gcttctagag
     6661 cacagctaac accacgtcgt ccctatctgc tgccctaggt ctatgagtgg ttgctggata
     6721 actttacggg catgcataag gctcgtatga tatattcagg gagtccacaa cggtttccct
     6781 ctacaaataa ttttgtttaa cttttactag aggaggaggc aaaaatggat aagaaatact
     6841 caataggctt agatatcggc acaaatagcg tcggatgggc ggtgatcact gatgaatata
     6901 aggttccgtc taaaaagttc aaggttctgg gaaatacaga ccgccacagt atcaaaaaaa
     6961 atcttatagg ggctctttta tttgacagtg gagagacagc ggaagcgact cgactcaaac
     7021 ggacagctcg tagaaggtat acacgtcgga agaatcgtat ttgttatcta caggagattt
     7081 tttcaaatga gatggcgaaa gtagatgata gtttctttca tcgacttgaa gagtcttttt
     7141 tggtggaaga agacaagaag catgaacgtc atcctatttt tggaaatata gtagatgaag
     7201 ttgcttatca tgagaaatat ccaactatct atcatctgcg aaaaaaattg gtagattcta
     7261 ctgataaagc ggatttgcgc ttaatctatt tggccttagc gcatatgatt aagtttcgtg
     7321 gtcatttttt gattgaggga gatttaaatc ctgataatag tgatgtggac aaactattta
     7381 tccagttggt acaaacctac aatcaattat ttgaagaaaa ccctattaac gcaagtggag
     7441 tagatgctaa agcgattctt tctgcacgat tgagtaaatc aagacgatta gaaaatctca
     7501 ttgctcagct ccccggtgag aagaaaaatg gcttatttgg gaatctcatt gctttgtcat
     7561 tgggtttgac ccctaatttt aaatcaaatt ttgatttggc agaagatgct aaattacagc
     7621 tttcaaaaga tacttacgat gatgatttag ataatttatt ggcgcaaatt ggagatcaat
     7681 atgctgattt gtttttggca gctaagaatt tatcagatgc tattttactt tcagatatcc
     7741 taagagtaaa tactgaaata actaaggctc ccctatcagc ttcaatgatt aaacgctacg
     7801 atgaacatca tcaagacttg actcttttaa aagctttagt tcgacaacaa cttccagaaa
     7861 agtataaaga aatctttttt gatcaatcaa aaaacggata tgcaggttat attgatgggg
     7921 gagctagcca agaagaattt tataaattta tcaaaccaat tttagaaaaa atggatggta
     7981 ctgaggaatt attggtgaaa ctaaatcgtg aagatttgct gcgcaagcaa cggacctttg
     8041 acaacggctc tattccccat caaattcact tgggtgagct gcatgctatt ttgagaagac
     8101 aagaagactt ttatccattt ttaaaagaca atcgtgagaa gattgaaaaa atcttgactt
     8161 ttcgaattcc ttattatgtt ggtccattgg cgcgtggcaa tagtcgtttt gcatggatga
     8221 ctcggaagtc tgaagaaaca attaccccat ggaattttga agaagttgtc gataaaggtg
     8281 cttcagctca atcatttatt gaacgcatga caaactttga taaaaatctt ccaaatgaaa
     8341 aagtactacc aaaacatagt ttgctttatg agtattttac ggtttataac gaattgacaa
     8401 aggtcaaata tgttactgaa ggaatgcgaa aaccagcatt tctttcaggt gaacagaaga
     8461 aagccattgt tgatttactc ttcaaaacaa atcgaaaagt aaccgttaag caattaaaag
     8521 aagattattt caaaaaaata gaatgttttg atagtgttga aatttcagga gttgaagata
     8581 gatttaatgc ttcattaggt acctaccatg atttgctaaa aattattaaa gataaagatt
     8641 ttttggataa tgaagaaaat gaagatatct tagaggatat tgttttaaca ttgaccttat
     8701 ttgaagatag ggagatgatt gaggaaagac ttaaaacata tgctcacctc tttgatgata
     8761 aggtgatgaa acagcttaaa cgtcgccgtt atactggttg gggacgtttg tctcgaaaat
     8821 tgattaatgg tattagggat aagcaatctg gcaaaacaat attagatttt ttgaaatcag
     8881 atggttttgc caatcgcaat tttatgcagc tgatccatga tgatagtttg acatttaaag
     8941 aagacattca aaaagcacaa gtgtctggac aaggcgatag tttacatgaa catattgcaa
     9001 atttagctgg tagccctgct attaaaaaag gtattttaca gactgtaaaa gttgttgatg
     9061 aattggtcaa agtaatgggg cggcataagc cagaaaatat cgttattgaa atggcacgtg
     9121 aaaatcagac aactcaaaag ggccagaaaa attcgcgaga gcgtatgaaa cgaatcgaag
     9181 aaggtatcaa agaattagga agtcagattc ttaaagagca tcctgttgaa aatactcaat
     9241 tgcaaaatga aaagctctat ctctattatc tccaaaatgg aagagacatg tatgtggacc
     9301 aagaattaga tattaatcgt ttaagtgatt atgatgtcga tcacattgtt ccacaaagtt
     9361 tccttaaaga cgattcaata gacaataagg tcttaacgcg ttctgataaa aatcgtggta
     9421 aatcggataa cgttccaagt gaagaagtag tcaaaaagat gaaaaactat tggagacaac
     9481 ttctaaacgc caagttaatc actcaacgta agtttgataa tttaacgaaa gctgaacgtg
     9541 gaggtttgag tgaacttgat aaagctggtt ttatcaaacg ccaattggtt gaaactcgcc
     9601 aaatcactaa gcatgtggca caaattttgg atagtcgcat gaatactaaa tacgatgaaa
     9661 atgataaact tattcgagag gttaaagtga ttaccttaaa atctaaatta gtttctgact
     9721 tccgaaaaga tttccaattc tataaagtac gtgagattaa caattaccat catgcccatg
     9781 atgcgtatct aaatgccgtc gttggaactg ctttgattaa gaaatatcca aaacttgaat
     9841 cggagtttgt ctatggtgat tataaagttt atgatgttcg taaaatgatt gctaagtctg
     9901 agcaagaaat aggcaaagca accgcaaaat atttctttta ctctaatatc atgaacttct
     9961 tcaaaacaga aattacactt gcaaatggag agattcgcaa acgccctcta atcgaaacta
    10021 atggggaaac tggagaaatt gtctgggata aagggcgaga ttttgccaca gtgcgcaaag
    10081 tattgtccat gccccaagtc aatattgtca agaaaacaga agtacagaca ggcggattct
    10141 ccaaggagtc aattttacca aaaagaaatt cggacaagct tattgctcgt aaaaaagact
    10201 gggatccaaa aaaatatggt ggttttgata gtccaacggt agcttattca gtcctagtgg
    10261 ttgctaaggt ggaaaaaggg aaatcgaaga agttaaaatc cgttaaagag ttactaggga
    10321 tcacaattat ggaaagaagt tcctttgaaa aaaatccgat tgacttttta gaagctaaag
    10381 gatataagga agttaaaaaa gacttaatca ttaaactacc taaatatagt ctttttgagt
    10441 tagaaaacgg tcgtaaacgg atgctggcta gtgccggaga attacaaaaa ggaaatgagc
    10501 tggctctgcc aagcaaatat gtgaattttt tatatttagc tagtcattat gaaaagttga
    10561 agggtagtcc agaagataac gaacaaaaac aattgtttgt ggagcagcat aagcattatt
    10621 tagatgagat tattgagcaa atcagtgaat tttctaagcg tgttatttta gcagatgcca
    10681 atttagataa agttcttagt gcatataaca aacatagaga caaaccaata cgtgaacaag
    10741 cagaaaatat tattcattta tttacgttga cgaatcttgg agctcccgct gcttttaaat
    10801 attttgatac aacaattgat cgtaaacgat atacgtctac aaaagaagtt ttagatgcca
    10861 ctcttatcca tcaatccatc actggtcttt atgaaacacg cattgatttg agtcagctag
    10921 gaggtgactg accggctgat aaatttcttt gaatttctcc ttgattattt gttataaatg
    10981 ttataaaata atcttgttgg aaccattcaa aacagcatag caagttaaaa taaggctagt
    11041 ccgttatcaa cttgaaaaag tggcaccgag tcggtgcttt ttttgatact tctattctac
    11101 tctgactgca aaccaaaaaa acaagcgctt tcaaaacgct tgttttatca tttttaggga
    11161 aattaatctc ttaatccttt tatcattcta catttaggcg ctgccatctt gggacaatga
    11221 aaacgttagt catggcgcgc cttgacggct agctcagtcc taggtacagt gctagctgtt
    11281 caccaatcaa attcacggtt ttagagctat gctgttttga atggtcccaa aacctgcaga
    11341 caagcccggc cggcctaagg cgatgccccc tcgacctcga tcagggaggc gttcaggacg
    11401 actcacaaag aaagccgggc aatgcccggc tttttccacg cctcctgggc tgacttcagg
    11461 tgctacattt gaagagataa attgcactga aatctagagc ggttgcggcc gcaaaaaaac
    11521 a
//
