# Supplementary material for: Heterologous Cas9 and non-homologous end joining as a Potentially Organism-Agnostic Knockout (POAK) system in bacteria
Source: bioRxiv preprint, doi:10.1101/601971, version 2 (2021-10-06)
Supplement: Plasmid Sequences [file 601971_file03.zip › SuppFileA1/IP_304.gb]

LOCUS       IP_304                 11521 bp    DNA     circular UNA 05-JAN-2019
DEFINITION  gnPOAKgalKe8.
ACCESSION   urn.local...3o-9z01nbp
VERSION     urn.local...3o-9z01nbp
KEYWORDS    .
SOURCE       (101knR)
  ORGANISM  .
FEATURES             Location/Qualifiers
     misc_feature    complement(<1..1069)
                     /Source="referenceToDocument: urn:local:.:2ok-7bybcv9"
                     /label="KnR (concatenated sequence 2)"
                     /note="Geneious type: Concatenated sequence"
     misc_feature    1..22
                     /Sequence="TTGCTCACATGTTCTTTCCTGC"
                     /Hairpin_Tm="None"
                     /Tm="59.7"
                     /Self_Dimer_Tm="None"
                     /%GC="45.5"
                     /Pair_Dimer_Tm="None"
                     /Product_Size=2503
                     /Extension="CACCACAGCTCTTCGACA"
                     /modified_by="isaacnplant"
                     /label="IP_P_736"
                     /note="Geneious type: primer_bind_reverse"
     misc_feature    3..1065
                     /Original_Bases="ATTTGCCGACTACCTTGGTGATCTCGCCTTTCACGTAGTGG
                     ACAAATTCTTCCAACTGATCTGCGCGCGAGGCCAAGCGATCTTCTTCTTGTCCAAGAT
                     AAGCCTGTCTAGCTTCAAGTATGACGGGCTGATACTGGGCCGGCAGGCGCTCCATTGC
                     CCAGTCGGCAGCGACATCCTTCGGCGCGATTTTGCCGGTTACTGCGCTGTACCAAATG
                     CGGGACAACGTAAGCACTACATTTCGCTCATCGCCAGCCCAGTCGGGCGGCGAGTTCC
                     ATAGCGTTAAGGTTTCATTTAGCGCCTCAAATAGATCCTGTTCAGGAACCGGATCAAA
                     GAGTTCCTCCGCCGCTGGACCTACCAAGGCAACGCTATGTTCTCTTGCTTTTGTCAGC
                     AAGATAGCCAGATCAATGTCGATCGTGGCTGGCTCGAAGATACCTGCAAGAATGTCAT
                     TGCGCTGCCATTCTCCAAATTGCAGTTCGCGCTTAGCTGGATAACGCCACGGAATGAT
                     GTCGTCGTGCACAACAATGGTGACTTCTACAGCGCGGAGAATCTCGCTCTCTCCAGGG
                     GAAGCCGAAGTTTCCAAAAGGTCGTTGATCAAAGCTCGCCGCGTTGTTTCATCAAGCC
                     TTACGGTCACCGTAACCAGCAAATCAATATCACTGTGTGGCTTCAGGCCGCCATCCAC
                     TGCGGAGCCGTACAAATGTACGGCCAGCAACGTCGGTTCGAGATGGCGCTCGATGACG
                     CCAACTACCTCTGATAGTTGAGTCGATACTTCGGCGATCACCGCTTCCCTCATACTCT
                     TCCTTTTTCAATATTATTGAAGCATTTAT"
                     /label="ATTTGCCGACTACCTTGGTGATCTCGCCTTTCACGTAGTGGACAAATTCT
                     TCCAACTGATCTGCGCGCGAGGCCAAGCGATCTTCTTCTTGTCCAAGATAAGCCTGTC
                     TAGCTTCAAGTATGACGGGCTGATACTGGGCCGGCAGGCGCTCCATTGCCCAGTCGGC
                     AGCGACATCCTTCGGCGCGATTTTGCCGGTTACTGCGCTGTACCAAATGCGGGACAAC
                     GTAAGCACTACATTTCGCTCATCGCCAGCCCAGTCGGGCGGCGAGTTCCATAGCGTTA
                     AGGTTTCATTTAGCGCCTCAAATAGATCCTGTTCAGGAACCGGATCAAAGAGTTCCTC
                     CGCCGCTGGACCTACCAAGGCAACGCTATGTTCTCTTGCTTTTGTCAGCAAGATAGCC
                     AGATCAATGTCGATCGTGGCTGGCTCGAAGATACCTGCAAGAATGTCATTGCGCTGCC
                     ATTCTCCAAATTGCAGTTCGCGCTTAGCTGGATAACGCCACGGAATGATGTCGTCGTG
                     CACAACAATGGTGACTTCTACAGCGCGGAGAATCTCGCTCTCTCCAGGGGAAGCCGAA
                     GTTTCCAAAAGGTCGTTGATCAAAGCTCGCCGCGTTGTTTCATCAAGCCTTACGGTCA
                     CCGTAACCAGCAAATCAATATCACTGTGTGGCTTCAGGCCGCCATCCACTGCGGAGCC
                     GTACAAATGTACGGCCAGCAACGTCGGTTCGAGATGGCGCTCGATGACGCCAACTACC
                     TCTGATAGTTGAGTCGATACTTCGGCGATCACCGCTTCCCTCATACTCTTCCTTTTTC
                     AATATTATTGAAGCATTTAT"
                     /note="Geneious type: Editing History Replacement"
     CDS             complement(35..850)
                     /ApEinfo_revcolor="#faac61"
                     /ApEinfo_fwdcolor="#faac61"
                     /label="Kmr"
     misc_feature    35..980
                     /ApEinfo_revcolor="#c7b0e3"
                     /ApEinfo_fwdcolor="#c7b0e3"
                     /label="Km cassette (HincII fragment, pAM1431)"
     misc_feature    407
                     /created_by="isaacnplant"
                     /label="T->C removal of esp3II site"
     misc_feature    complement(1050..>1065)
                     /ApEinfo_revcolor="#b7e6d7"
                     /ApEinfo_fwdcolor="#b7e6d7"
                     /label="NS2"
     ligation        1066..1069
                     /label="Ligation"
     source          complement(<1066..1150)
                     /ApEinfo_revcolor="#b1ff67"
                     /ApEinfo_fwdcolor="#b1ff67"
                     /label="source"
     misc_feature    complement(1066..>1150)
                     /Source="referenceToDocument: urn:local:.:2og-7byb966"
                     /label="IP_103 PCR Product (concatenated sequence 1)"
                     /note="Geneious type: Concatenated sequence"
     misc_feature    complement(1151..1166)
                     /ApEinfo_revcolor="#7ea7d8"
                     /ApEinfo_fwdcolor="#7ea7d8"
                     /label="NotI/PacI"
     misc_feature    complement(1221..1883)
                     /ApEinfo_revcolor="#ff9ccd"
                     /ApEinfo_fwdcolor="#ff9ccd"
                     /label="rep"
     misc_feature    complement(1322..1340)
                     /ApEinfo_revcolor="#ff9ccd"
                     /ApEinfo_fwdcolor="#ff9ccd"
                     /label="pBBR1 seq 4"
     misc_feature    complement(1958..1969)
                     /ApEinfo_revcolor="#ff9ccd"
                     /ApEinfo_fwdcolor="#ff9ccd"
                     /label="-10 and TSS"
     misc_feature    complement(1988..1992)
                     /ApEinfo_revcolor="#ff9ccd"
                     /ApEinfo_fwdcolor="#ff9ccd"
                     /label="-35"
     misc_feature    complement(2019..2076)
                     /ApEinfo_revcolor="#75c6a9"
                     /ApEinfo_fwdcolor="#75c6a9"
                     /label="putative terminator"
     misc_feature    complement(2035..2052)
                     /ApEinfo_revcolor="#ff9ccd"
                     /ApEinfo_fwdcolor="#ff9ccd"
                     /label="pBBR1 seq 3"
     misc_feature    complement(2456..2463)
                     /ApEinfo_revcolor="#7ea7d8"
                     /ApEinfo_fwdcolor="#7ea7d8"
                     /label="PacI"
     primer_bind     complement(2484..2503)
                     /Sequence="ACCAAGTAGTGACCCGCTTC"
                     /Hairpin_Tm="None"
                     /Tm="59.7"
                     /Self_Dimer_Tm="None"
                     /%GC="55.0"
                     /Pair_Dimer_Tm="None"
                     /Product_Size=2503
                     /Extension="CACCACAGCTCTTCGCTT"
                     /modified_by="isaacnplant"
                     /label="IP_P_735"
     ligation        2504..2506
                     /label="Ligation"
     misc_feature    complement(2504..11521)
                     /Source="referenceToDocument: urn:local:.:1qj-7d3mei9"
                     /label="IP_103p519,520 (concatenated sequence 1)"
                     /note="Geneious type: Concatenated sequence"
     promoter        <2514..2531
                     /created_by="isaacnplant"
                     /label="IP_P_520"
     misc_feature    2514..2531
                     /Mismatches=0
                     /Extension="ATAGCGGCTCTTCCAAGTTTAAAC"
                     /created_by="primer3"
                     /annotation_group="56338769371520476681d73-a86d-43e5-b624-
                     1827fe65528c"
                     /%GC="55.6"
                     /Tm="62.1"
                     /Hairpin_Tm="None"
                     /Self_Dimer_Tm="None"
                     /Sequence="ACCATGCATCACGAAGCG"
                     /label="IP_P_520"
                     /note="Geneious type: primer_bind_reverse"
     misc_feature    complement(2546..3502)
                     /ApEinfo_revcolor="#85dae9"
                     /ApEinfo_fwdcolor="#85dae9"
                     /label="Ku_MYCS2_pcc7002 optimized"
     misc_feature    complement(3503..3517)
                     /ApEinfo_revcolor="#ff0087"
                     /ApEinfo_fwdcolor="#ff0087"
                     /label="RBS"
     misc_feature    complement(3524..5812)
                     /ApEinfo_revcolor="#b1ff67"
                     /ApEinfo_fwdcolor="#b1ff67"
                     /label="LigD_MYCS2"
     misc_feature    complement(4720..4722)
                     /ApEinfo_revcolor="#d6b295"
                     /ApEinfo_fwdcolor="#d6b295"
                     /label="BsmBI site"
     misc_feature    complement(4803..4814)
                     /ApEinfo_revcolor="#faac61"
                     /ApEinfo_fwdcolor="#faac61"
                     /label="BsmBI Site"
     primer_bind     complement(5478..5496)
                     /Mismatches=0
                     /created_by="primer3"
                     /annotation_group="7065449038142328d1794cb-5ee3-4a0e-b495-
                     a27b56226fb9"
                     /%GC="63.2"
                     /Tm="65.0"
                     /Hairpin_Tm="56.3"
                     /Self_Dimer_Tm="27.0"
                     /Sequence="GGGTGGCACAACAAGCCTC"
                     /label="IP_P_087"
     primer_bind     complement(5802..5827)
                     /Pair_Dimer_Tm="None"
                     /Product_Size=14426
                     /Mismatches=0
                     /Extension="CACCACAGCTCTTCGATG"
                     /created_by="primer3"
                     /annotation_group="70654518192105959479968-03c9-45ee-a36c-
                     12fbaf97804b"
                     /%GC="34.6"
                     /Tm="62.3"
                     /Hairpin_Tm="None"
                     /Self_Dimer_Tm="5.9"
                     /Sequence="AAGGAGGAAAAAAAAATGGCTAGACA"
                     /label="IP_P_631"
     mismatch        5804
                     /Target_base="A"
                     /Oligo_base="T"
                     /Oligo_name="IP_P_585"
                     /annotation_group="7065449442133720bad49f0-1c36-4621-abb7-
                     ff050f32bdcd"
                     /label="A/T"
     mismatch        5804
                     /Target_base="A"
                     /Oligo_base="T"
                     /Oligo_name="IP_P_685"
                     /annotation_group="706545643286381db7a3287-e9ef-4ebc-bd60-
                     3c73f3cd69bc"
                     /label="A/T"
     primer_bind     complement(5804..5827)
                     /modified_by="isaacnplant"
                     /Mismatch_Positions="===================T===T"
                     /Mismatches=2
                     /Extension="CACCACAGGTCTCGGAGA"
                     /created_by="primer3"
                     /annotation_group="706545643286381db7a3287-e9ef-4ebc-bd60-
                     3c73f3cd69bc"
                     /%GC="29.2"
                     /Tm="58.1"
                     /Hairpin_Tm="None"
                     /Self_Dimer_Tm="None"
                     /Sequence="AAGGAGGAAAAAAAAATGGTTAGT"
                     /label="IP_P_685"
     primer_bind     complement(5804..5826)
                     /Mismatch_Positions="==================T===T"
                     /Mismatches=2
                     /Extension="CACCACACGTCTCG"
                     /created_by="primer3"
                     /annotation_group="7065449442133720bad49f0-1c36-4621-abb7-
                     ff050f32bdcd"
                     /%GC="30.4"
                     /Tm="57.5"
                     /Hairpin_Tm="None"
                     /Self_Dimer_Tm="None"
                     /Sequence="AGGAGGAAAAAAAAATGGTTAGT"
                     /label="IP_P_585"
     mismatch        5808
                     /Target_base="C"
                     /Oligo_base="T"
                     /Oligo_name="IP_P_585"
                     /annotation_group="7065449442133720bad49f0-1c36-4621-abb7-
                     ff050f32bdcd"
                     /label="C/T"
     mismatch        5808
                     /Target_base="C"
                     /Oligo_base="T"
                     /Oligo_name="IP_P_685"
                     /annotation_group="706545643286381db7a3287-e9ef-4ebc-bd60-
                     3c73f3cd69bc"
                     /label="C/T"
     misc_feature    5813..5835
                     /Pair_Dimer_Tm="None"
                     /Product_Size=722
                     /Mismatches=0
                     /Extension="CACCACACGTCTCG"
                     /created_by="primer3"
                     /annotation_group="7065455245876180407a0df-afa1-4067-99c7-
                     4483d9bcf931"
                     /%GC="30.4"
                     /Tm="57.8"
                     /Hairpin_Tm="None"
                     /Self_Dimer_Tm="None"
                     /Sequence="TTTTTTTTCCTCCTTGATTCACT"
                     /label="IP_P_581"
                     /note="Geneious type: primer_bind_reverse"
     misc_feature    5813..5835
                     /modified_by="isaacnplant"
                     /Mismatches=0
                     /Extension="CACCACAGCTCTTCGAT"
                     /created_by="primer3"
                     /annotation_group="7065457267387483c745c0d-d8dc-455a-ae63-
                     42c08220c85c"
                     /%GC="30.4"
                     /Tm="57.8"
                     /Hairpin_Tm="None"
                     /Self_Dimer_Tm="None"
                     /Sequence="TTTTTTTTCCTCCTTGATTCACT"
                     /label="IP_P_732"
                     /note="Geneious type: primer_bind_reverse"
     misc_feature    complement(5813..5827)
                     /ApEinfo_revcolor="#ff0087"
                     /ApEinfo_fwdcolor="#ff0087"
                     /label="RBS"
     misc_feature    5830..5856
                     /Pair_Dimer_Tm="None"
                     /Product_Size=78
                     /Mismatches=0
                     /Extension="CACCACAGCTCTTCGAAT"
                     /created_by="primer3"
                     /annotation_group="70654541908158163525f26-3dca-4a7d-9a8c-
                     11dde25ebddb"
                     /%GC="37.0"
                     /Tm="61.9"
                     /Hairpin_Tm="46.6"
                     /Self_Dimer_Tm="25.2"
                     /Sequence="TTCACTTTTCTCTATCACTGATAGGGA"
                     /label="IP_P_674"
                     /note="Geneious type: primer_bind_reverse"
     misc_feature    5830..5856
                     /modified_by="isaacnplant"
                     /Mismatches=0
                     /Extension="CACCACAGCTCTTCG"
                     /created_by="primer3"
                     /annotation_group="706545775289419cff5a08e-62e0-4b7f-b882-
                     78bb1c00e00d"
                     /%GC="37.0"
                     /Tm="61.9"
                     /Hairpin_Tm="46.6"
                     /Self_Dimer_Tm="25.2"
                     /Sequence="TTCACTTTTCTCTATCACTGATAGGGA"
                     /label="IP_P_737"
                     /note="Geneious type: primer_bind_reverse"
     misc_feature    complement(5830..5907)
                     /ApEinfo_revcolor="#ffef86"
                     /ApEinfo_fwdcolor="#ffef86"
                     /label="tetA promoter element"
     mismatch        5836
                     /Target_base="T"
                     /Oligo_base="G"
                     /Oligo_name="IP_P_495"
                     /annotation_group="950d0b27-2077-45bd-89c6-42a8678a8a5b"
                     /label="T/G"
     misc_feature    5836..5895
                     /Sequence="GCTCTCTATCACTGATAGGGAGAGGTAAAATAACTCTATCAATGATA
                     GAGTGTCAACAAA"
                     /Mismatch_Positions="GC====================A==============
                     ======================="
                     /Mismatches=3
                     /annotation_group="950d0b27-2077-45bd-89c6-42a8678a8a5b"
                     /label="IP_P_495"
                     /note="Geneious type: primer_bind_reverse"
     mismatch        5837
                     /Target_base="T"
                     /Oligo_base="C"
                     /Oligo_name="IP_P_495"
                     /annotation_group="950d0b27-2077-45bd-89c6-42a8678a8a5b"
                     /label="T/C"
     misc_feature    5837..5843
                     /ApEinfo_revcolor="#b1ff67"
                     /ApEinfo_fwdcolor="#b1ff67"
                     /label="-35 Pr1"
     misc_feature    5838..5861
                     /modified_by="isaacnplant"
                     /Mismatches=0
                     /Extension="CACCACAGGTCTCG"
                     /created_by="primer3"
                     /annotation_group="7065455836641065fd3f409-4b7d-4c0d-b264-
                     78226e298021"
                     /%GC="45.8"
                     /Tm="62.4"
                     /Hairpin_Tm="44.3"
                     /Self_Dimer_Tm="25.2"
                     /Sequence="TCTCTATCACTGATAGGGAGTGGT"
                     /label="IP_P_688"
                     /note="Geneious type: primer_bind_reverse"
     misc_feature    complement(5838..5858)
                     /ApEinfo_revcolor="#d6b295"
                     /ApEinfo_fwdcolor="#d6b295"
                     /label="O2"
     misc_feature    5856
                     /ApEinfo_revcolor="#d6b295"
                     /ApEinfo_fwdcolor="#d6b295"
                     /label="tetA tss"
     mismatch        5858
                     /Target_base="T"
                     /Oligo_base="A"
                     /Oligo_name="IP_P_495"
                     /annotation_group="950d0b27-2077-45bd-89c6-42a8678a8a5b"
                     /label="T/A"
     misc_feature    5858..5863
                     /ApEinfo_revcolor="#84b0dc"
                     /ApEinfo_fwdcolor="#84b0dc"
                     /label="-35 Pr2"
     misc_feature    5861..5866
                     /ApEinfo_revcolor="#85dae9"
                     /ApEinfo_fwdcolor="#85dae9"
                     /label="-10 Pr1"
     misc_feature    complement(5862..5867)
                     /ApEinfo_revcolor="#ffef86"
                     /ApEinfo_fwdcolor="#ffef86"
                     /label="-10 Pa"
     misc_feature    complement(5868..5886)
                     /ApEinfo_revcolor="#f8d3a9"
                     /ApEinfo_fwdcolor="#f8d3a9"
                     /label="O1"
     misc_feature    5881..5886
                     /ApEinfo_revcolor="#d59687"
                     /ApEinfo_fwdcolor="#d59687"
                     /label="-10 Pr2"
     primer_bind     complement(5882..5907)
                     /Pair_Dimer_Tm="None"
                     /Product_Size=78
                     /Mismatches=0
                     /Extension="CACCACAGCTCTTCGCAT"
                     /created_by="primer3"
                     /annotation_group="7065453137781907372dd99-c841-4c6c-ad41-
                     583baa36692a"
                     /%GC="26.9"
                     /Tm="58.2"
                     /Hairpin_Tm="32.4"
                     /Self_Dimer_Tm="None"
                     /Sequence="TAATTCCTAATTTTTGTTGACACTCT"
                     /label="IP_P_673"
     misc_feature    complement(5885..5891)
                     /ApEinfo_revcolor="#85dae9"
                     /ApEinfo_fwdcolor="#85dae9"
                     /label="-35 Pa"
     misc_feature    5893
                     /ApEinfo_revcolor="#9eafd2"
                     /ApEinfo_fwdcolor="#9eafd2"
                     /label="tetR TSS"
     gene            5908..6534
                     /ApEinfo_revcolor="#ffef86"
                     /ApEinfo_fwdcolor="#ffef86"
                     /label="tetR"
     primer_bind     complement(5969..5990)
                     /Mismatches=0
                     /created_by="primer3"
                     /annotation_group="706544989377378c8dc584f-5c14-4f13-bbc9-
                     baf30cbd0d67"
                     /%GC="40.9"
                     /Tm="59.9"
                     /Hairpin_Tm="44.0"
                     /Self_Dimer_Tm="None"
                     /Sequence="GTTGTTAAACCTTCGATTCCGA"
                     /label="IP_P_610"
     PCR_primer      6324..6348
                     /ApEinfo_revcolor="#85dae9"
                     /ApEinfo_fwdcolor="#85dae9"
                     /label="GCATTTTACTTTAGGTTGCGTATTG"
     primer_bind     complement(6511..6536)
                     /modified_by="isaacnplant"
                     /Mismatches=0
                     /Extension="GGAACTCGTCTCG"
                     /created_by="primer3"
                     /annotation_group="3013457846677161a8e4028-b40d-45bc-afab-
                     750dbe399b16"
                     /%GC="38.5"
                     /Tm="61.0"
                     /Hairpin_Tm="39.7"
                     /Self_Dimer_Tm="10.3"
                     /Sequence="CCTTAAGACCCACTTTCACATTTAAG"
                     /label="IP_P_433c"
     primer_bind     complement(6515..6534)
                     /Pair_Dimer_Tm="None"
                     /Product_Size=627
                     /Mismatches=0
                     /Extension="CACCACAGGTCTCGCCGC"
                     /created_by="primer3"
                     /annotation_group="706545270555850f3f9db20-0938-49dd-a0e6-
                     bfe38defab2f"
                     /%GC="35.0"
                     /Tm="55.6"
                     /Hairpin_Tm="39.7"
                     /Self_Dimer_Tm="None"
                     /Sequence="TTAAGACCCACTTTCACATT"
                     /label="IP_P_656"
     primer_bind     complement(6515..6534)
                     /Pair_Dimer_Tm="None"
                     /Product_Size=722
                     /Mismatches=0
                     /Extension="CACCACACGTCTCGCAAA"
                     /created_by="primer3"
                     /annotation_group="7065454722975610ef6d758-9bb1-4ba1-8743-
                     b5fbb982b367"
                     /%GC="35.0"
                     /Tm="55.6"
                     /Hairpin_Tm="39.7"
                     /Self_Dimer_Tm="None"
                     /Sequence="TTAAGACCCACTTTCACATT"
                     /label="IP_P_582"
     misc_feature    6516..6537
                     /Mismatches=0
                     /created_by="primer3"
                     /annotation_group="706545035004426f7001567-20f1-4950-bc0d-
                     86e37a69931e"
                     /%GC="40.9"
                     /Tm="60.1"
                     /Hairpin_Tm="35.0"
                     /Self_Dimer_Tm="8.4"
                     /Sequence="ATGTGAAAGTGGGTCTTAAGGA"
                     /label="IP_P_621"
                     /note="Geneious type: primer_bind_reverse"
     misc_feature    6533..6552
                     /modified_by="isaacnplant"
                     /Mismatches=0
                     /Extension="GGAACTCGTCTCG"
                     /created_by="primer3"
                     /annotation_group="301345714391124a17a30a4-9b5a-48b0-acd3-
                     5d7496fd4f4e"
                     /%GC="65.0"
                     /Tm="68.6"
                     /Hairpin_Tm="42.6"
                     /Self_Dimer_Tm="16.0"
                     /Sequence="AAGGAAGCAACGGCCCGGAG"
                     /label="IP_P_432c"
                     /note="Geneious type: primer_bind_reverse"
     source          6535..7013
                     /ApEinfo_revcolor="#b1ff67"
                     /ApEinfo_fwdcolor="#b1ff67"
                     /label="source"
     misc_feature    6535..6550
                     /Pair_Dimer_Tm="None"
                     /Product_Size=14426
                     /Mismatches=0
                     /Extension="CACCACAGCTCTTCGTAA"
                     /created_by="primer3"
                     /annotation_group="706545226262695df3f28c0-d5d1-437d-9e93-
                     2dcce26468f4"
                     /%GC="75.0"
                     /Tm="64.8"
                     /Hairpin_Tm="42.6"
                     /Self_Dimer_Tm="16.0"
                     /Sequence="GGAAGCAACGGCCCGG"
                     /label="IP_P_630"
                     /note="Geneious type: primer_bind_reverse"
     misc_feature    6535..6550
                     /Pair_Dimer_Tm="2.7"
                     /Product_Size=378
                     /Mismatches=0
                     /Extension="CACCACAGCTCTTCG"
                     /created_by="primer3"
                     /annotation_group="706545372414683af90c4ab-c2ba-46e8-9fee-
                     e50aeb615ed1"
                     /%GC="75.0"
                     /Tm="64.8"
                     /Hairpin_Tm="42.6"
                     /Self_Dimer_Tm="16.0"
                     /Sequence="GGAAGCAACGGCCCGG"
                     /label="IP_P_675"
                     /note="Geneious type: primer_bind_reverse"
     terminator      6555..6642
                     /ApEinfo_revcolor="#9eafd2"
                     /ApEinfo_fwdcolor="#9eafd2"
                     /label="rrnBT2 term"
     primer_bind     complement(6606..6628)
                     /Mismatches=0
                     /created_by="primer3"
                     /annotation_group="706544720923970632f3cc7-4bd5-400e-88dd-
                     d065f1386f65"
                     /%GC="56.5"
                     /Tm="68.5"
                     /Hairpin_Tm="76.4"
                     /Self_Dimer_Tm="45.7"
                     /Sequence="AAAAGGCCATCCGTCAGGATGGC"
                     /label="IP_P_303"
     primer_bind     complement(6630..6652)
                     /Pair_Dimer_Tm="None"
                     /Product_Size=11075
                     /Mismatches=0
                     /Extension="CACCACAGCTCTTCG"
                     /created_by="primer3"
                     /annotation_group="706545140879454102b1250-bfae-41d9-b55e-
                     be471cb2ca14"
                     /%GC="47.8"
                     /Tm="63.0"
                     /Hairpin_Tm="45.3"
                     /Self_Dimer_Tm="17.6"
                     /Sequence="GCTAGCAGAGTTTGTAGAAACGC"
                     /label="IP_P_625"
     misc_feature    6642..6676
                     /Mismatch_Positions="===AGT============================="
                     /Mismatches=3
                     /created_by="primer3"
                     /annotation_group="7065447676095607e572ddc-6463-422f-ab85-
                     12caa1a69d70"
                     /%GC="48.6"
                     /Tm="71.4"
                     /Hairpin_Tm="54.3"
                     /Self_Dimer_Tm="23.5"
                     /Sequence="ACTAGTCTAGCTTCTAGAGCACAGCTAACACCACG"
                     /label="IP_P_137"
                     /note="Geneious type: primer_bind_reverse"
     mismatch        6645
                     /Target_base="C"
                     /Oligo_base="A"
                     /Oligo_name="IP_P_137"
                     /annotation_group="7065447676095607e572ddc-6463-422f-ab85-
                     12caa1a69d70"
                     /label="C/A"
     mismatch        6646
                     /Target_base="T"
                     /Oligo_base="G"
                     /Oligo_name="IP_P_137"
                     /annotation_group="7065447676095607e572ddc-6463-422f-ab85-
                     12caa1a69d70"
                     /label="T/G"
     mismatch        6647
                     /Target_base="G"
                     /Oligo_base="T"
                     /Oligo_name="IP_P_137"
                     /annotation_group="7065447676095607e572ddc-6463-422f-ab85-
                     12caa1a69d70"
                     /label="G/T"
     promoter        6653..6812
                     /ApEinfo_revcolor="#d6b295"
                     /ApEinfo_fwdcolor="#d6b295"
                     /label="proC promoter"
     primer_bind     complement(6734..6762)
                     /Mismatches=0
                     /created_by="primer3"
                     /annotation_group="706544850016114db69f8b4-04da-40b9-a2c0-
                     eb2132cabead"
                     /%GC="41.4"
                     /Tm="64.7"
                     /Hairpin_Tm="37.4"
                     /Self_Dimer_Tm="None"
                     /Sequence="TCCCTGAATATATCATACGAGCCTTATGC"
                     /label="IP_P_127"
     misc_feature    6763..6792
                     /Mismatches=0
                     /created_by="primer3"
                     /annotation_group="706544809254841bb56eeea-6a94-447c-8648-
                     8fb4d2bbe61f"
                     /%GC="40.0"
                     /Tm="66.1"
                     /Hairpin_Tm="35.6"
                     /Self_Dimer_Tm="None"
                     /Sequence="GTCCACAACGGTTTCCCTCTACAAATAATT"
                     /label="IP_P_128"
                     /note="Geneious type: primer_bind_reverse"
     primer_bind     complement(6805..6824)
                     /modified_by="isaacnplant"
                     /Mismatches=0
                     /Extension="CACCACAGCTCTTCGCAT"
                     /created_by="primer3"
                     /annotation_group="706545685304514daf9c5c2-736d-4014-9301-
                     bc8cbe7199fc"
                     /%GC="45.0"
                     /Tm="58.2"
                     /Hairpin_Tm="None"
                     /Self_Dimer_Tm="None"
                     /Sequence="TTTTGCCTCCTCCTCTAGTA"
                     /label="IP_P_733"
     misc_feature    6813..6834
                     /Pair_Dimer_Tm="None"
                     /Product_Size=11075
                     /Mismatches=0
                     /Extension="CACCACAGCTCTTCG"
                     /created_by="primer3"
                     /annotation_group="706545078219572f7365396-2499-4438-a4e0-
                     0952ed3ba7af"
                     /%GC="40.9"
                     /Tm="59.1"
                     /Hairpin_Tm="None"
                     /Self_Dimer_Tm="None"
                     /Sequence="GAGGAGGCAAAAATGGATAAGA"
                     /label="IP_P_624"
                     /note="Geneious type: primer_bind_reverse"
     mismatch        6817
                     /Target_base="A"
                     /Oligo_base="G"
                     /Oligo_name="IP_P_277"
                     /annotation_group="5afc7880-802f-4103-96ab-7c5355e7ef12"
                     /label="A/G"
     misc_feature    6817..6856
                     /Sequence="GTGAAAAAATGGATAAGAAATACTCAATAGGCTTAGATAT"
                     /Mismatch_Positions="GT=A=================================
                     ==="
                     /Mismatches=3
                     /annotation_group="5afc7880-802f-4103-96ab-7c5355e7ef12"
                     /label="IP_P_277"
                     /note="Geneious type: primer_bind_reverse"
     mismatch        6818
                     /Target_base="G"
                     /Oligo_base="T"
                     /Oligo_name="IP_P_277"
                     /annotation_group="5afc7880-802f-4103-96ab-7c5355e7ef12"
                     /label="G/T"
     mismatch        6820
                     /Target_base="C"
                     /Oligo_base="A"
                     /Oligo_name="IP_P_277"
                     /annotation_group="5afc7880-802f-4103-96ab-7c5355e7ef12"
                     /label="C/A"
     misc_feature    6821..6860
                     /Sequence="AAAAATGGATAAGAAATACTCAATAGGCTTAGATATCGGC"
                     /Mismatches=0
                     /annotation_group="99a9a514-220c-4c1b-98e3-b8e9fcf2fef5"
                     /label="IP_P_100"
                     /note="Geneious type: primer_bind_reverse"
     CDS             6825..7013
                     /ApEinfo_revcolor="#ff9ccd"
                     /ApEinfo_fwdcolor="#ff9ccd"
                     /label="cas9"
     CDS             7014..10931
                     /ApEinfo_revcolor="#ff9ccd"
                     /ApEinfo_fwdcolor="#ff9ccd"
                     /label="cas9"
     source          7014..11355
                     /ApEinfo_revcolor="#b1ff67"
                     /ApEinfo_fwdcolor="#b1ff67"
                     /label="source"
     misc_feature    10856..10880
                     /label="/ApEinfo_revcolor=#84b0dc
                     /ApEinfo_fwdcolor=#84b0dc"
     promoter        10936..10989
                     /ApEinfo_revcolor="#b4abac"
                     /ApEinfo_fwdcolor="#b4abac"
                     /label="tracrRNA promoter"
     misc_feature    10979
                     /Original_Bases="A"
                     /label="A"
                     /note="Geneious type: Editing History Replacement"
     precursor_RNA   10996..11084
                     /ApEinfo_revcolor="#75c6a9"
                     /ApEinfo_fwdcolor="#75c6a9"
                     /label="tracrRNA precursor"
     terminator      11063..11084
                     /ApEinfo_revcolor="#b4abac"
                     /ApEinfo_fwdcolor="#b4abac"
                     /label="tracrRNA terminator"
     terminator      complement(11115..11156)
                     /ApEinfo_revcolor="#9eafd2"
                     /ApEinfo_fwdcolor="#9eafd2"
                     /label="terminator"
     promoter        11213..11277
                     /ApEinfo_revcolor="#b4abac"
                     /ApEinfo_fwdcolor="#b4abac"
                     /label="J23100 promoter"
     misc_RNA        complement(<11278..>11297)
                     /created_by="isaacnplant"
                     /Color="#33ffff"
                     /modified_by="isaacnplant"
                     /label="IP_P_1021"
     misc_RNA        <11278..11297
                     /created_by="isaacnplant"
                     /Color="#0077ee"
                     /modified_by="isaacnplant"
                     /label="IP_P_1020"
     misc_RNA        11278..11297
                     /created_by="isaacnplant"
                     /label="galk8"
     misc_feature    11279..11296
                     /Original_Bases="AGACCGACTGAGGTCTC"
                     /label="AGACCGACTGAGGTCTC"
                     /note="Geneious type: Editing History Replacement"
     misc_feature    11298..11333
                     /ApEinfo_revcolor="#c6c9d1"
                     /ApEinfo_fwdcolor="#c6c9d1"
                     /label="repeat"
     promoter        complement(11495..11512)
                     /created_by="isaacnplant"
                     /label="IP_P_519"
     primer_bind     complement(11495..11512)
                     /Sequence="GCGGCCGCAACCGCTCTA"
                     /Hairpin_Tm="66.1"
                     /Tm="69.3"
                     /Self_Dimer_Tm="49.5"
                     /%GC="72.2"
                     /Extension="TGTGACTCGTCTC"
                     /modified_by="isaacnplant"
                     /label="IP_P_677"
     primer_bind     complement(11495..11512)
                     /Mismatches=0
                     /Extension="ATAGCGGCTCTTCCTGTTTTTTT"
                     /created_by="primer3"
                     /annotation_group="56338763844333299d33da3-44ef-4162-9476-
                     dd1ffd470ce0"
                     /%GC="72.2"
                     /Tm="69.3"
                     /Hairpin_Tm="66.1"
                     /Self_Dimer_Tm="49.5"
                     /Sequence="GCGGCCGCAACCGCTCTA"
                     /label="IP_P_519"
     misc_feature    11505..11512
                     /Recognition_pattern="GC^GGCCGC"
                     /annotation_group="GCGGCCGC"
                     /label="NotI"
                     /note="Geneious type: restriction site"
     misc_feature    complement(11505..11512)
                     /ApEinfo_revcolor="#7ea7d8"
                     /ApEinfo_fwdcolor="#7ea7d8"
                     /label="NotI"
     ligation        11519..11521
                     /label="Ligation"
     misc_feature    complement(11519..2506)
                     /Source="referenceToDocument: urn:local:.:1r8-7d3mzs7"
                     /label="101knr_backbone (concatenated sequence 2)"
                     /note="Geneious type: Concatenated sequence"
ORIGIN      
        1 ttgctcacat gttctttcct gcgttatccc ctgattagaa aaactcatcg agcatcaaat
       61 gaaactgcaa tttattcata tcaggattat caataccata tttttgaaaa agccgtttct
      121 gtaatgaagg agaaaactca ccgaggcagt tccataggat ggcaagatcc tggtatcggt
      181 ctgcgattcc gactcgtcca acatcaatac aacctattaa tttcccctcg tcaaaaataa
      241 ggttatcaag tgagaaatca ccatgagtga cgactgaatc cggtgagaat ggcaaaagct
      301 tatgcatttc tttccagact tgttcaacag gccagccatt acgctcgtca tcaaaatcac
      361 tcgcatcaac caaaccgtta ttcattcgtg attgcgcctg agcgaggcga aatacgcgat
      421 cgctgttaaa aggacaatta caaacaggaa tcgaatgcaa ccggcgcagg aacactgcca
      481 gcgcatcaac aatattttca cctgaatcag gatattcttc taatacctgg aatgctgttt
      541 tcccggggat cgcagtggtg agtaaccatg catcatcagg agtacggata aaatgcttga
      601 tggtcggaag aggcataaat tccgtcagcc agtttagtct gaccatctca tctgtaacat
      661 cattggcaac gctacctttg ccatgtttca gaaacaactc tggcgcatcg ggcttcccat
      721 acaatcgata gattgtcgca cctgattgcc cgacattatc gcgagcccat ttatacccat
      781 ataaatcagc atccatgttg gaatttaatc gcggcctcga gcaagacgtt tcccgttgaa
      841 tatggctcat aacacccctt gtattactgt ttatgtaagc agacagtttt attgttcatg
      901 atgatatatt tttatcttgt gcaatgtaac atcagagatt ttgagacaca acgtggcttt
      961 cccccccccc cctgcaggtc gatctaagct tgcttctttg ctgacgagtg gcggacgggt
     1021 gagtaatgtc tgggaaactg cctgatggag atccacgcat tttaacaggg ttattgtctc
     1081 atgagcggat acatatttga atgtatttag aaaaataaac aaatagctag ctcactcggt
     1141 cgctacgctc gcggccgctt aattaactac agccgatagt ctggaacagc gcacttacgg
     1201 gttgctgcgc aacccaagtg ctaccggcgc ggcagcgtga cccgtgtcgg cggctccaac
     1261 ggctcgccat cgtccagaaa acacggctca tcgggcatcg gcaggcgctg ctgcccgcgc
     1321 cgttcccatt cctccgtttc ggtcaaggct ggcaggtctg gttccatgcc cggaatgccg
     1381 ggctggctgg gcggctcctc gccggggccg gtcggtagtt gctgctcgcc cggatacagg
     1441 gtcgggatgc ggcgcaggtc gccatgcccc aacagcgatt cgtcctggtc gtcgtgatca
     1501 accaccacgg cggcactgaa caccgacagg cgcaactggt cgcggggctg gccccacgcc
     1561 acgcggtcat tgaccacgta ggccgacacg gtgccggggc cgttgagctt cacgacggag
     1621 atccagcgct cggccaccaa gtccttgact gcgtattgga ccgtccgcaa agaacgtccg
     1681 atgagcttgg aaagtgtctt ctggctgacc accacggcgt tctggtggcc catctgcgcc
     1741 acgaggtgat gcagcagcat tgccgccgtg ggtttcctcg caataagccc ggcccacgcc
     1801 tcatgcgctt tgcgttccgt ttgcacccag tgaccgggct tgttcttggc ttgaatgccg
     1861 atttctctgg actgcgtggc catgcttatc tccatgcggt agggtgccgc acggttgcgg
     1921 caccatgcgc aatcagctgc aacttttcgg cagcgcgaca acaattatgc gttgcgtaaa
     1981 agtggcagtc aattacagat tttctttaac ctacgcaatg agctattgcg gggggtgccg
     2041 caatgagctg ttgcgtaccc ccctttttta agttgttgat ttttaagtct ttcgcatttc
     2101 gccctatatc tagttctttg gtgcccaaag aagggcaccc ctgcggggtt cccccacgcc
     2161 ttcggcgcgg ctccccctcc ggcaaaaagt ggcccctccg gggcttgttg atcgactgcg
     2221 cggccttcgg ccttgcccaa ggtggcgctg cccccttgga acccccgcac tcgccgccgt
     2281 gaggctcggg gggcaggcgg gcgggcttcg ccttcgactg cccccactcg cataggcttg
     2341 ggtcgttcca ggcgcgtcaa ggccaagccg ctgcgcggtc gctgcgcgag ccttgacccg
     2401 ccttccactt ggtgtccaac cggcaagcga agcgcgcagg ccgcaggccg gaggcttaat
     2461 taagtttaaa caccatgcat cacgaagcgg gtcactactt ggtaagttta aacaccatgc
     2521 atcacgaagc gggtcactac ttggttcacg atttcttcgc agcagccttt ttagcgggcg
     2581 ctttctttgc ggtagacttc ttagccgctg ctttcttcgc cggtgccttt ttggctggtt
     2641 tactgtccga tttgctttcc ttagaatcag actcactgtc ggaatcatcc ttcgaatcac
     2701 ttttacctcc cttccgtgct ttgacggagg cttccaactt tgccagcaag tcggacacgt
     2761 cttccgttcc ttcgtctaac tcagctggtt gctcctcaac gctaaaagcc tctcctccct
     2821 cgagttttgc ttgtaccagc tcccgtaact gttcttggta gtcgtcatgg tacagatcgg
     2881 gtttgaaatc atcggtcatc gattcgacga cttggcctgc catctttaac tcagcaggct
     2941 tgatctgcac ttctttatcc aggattggga agtcggggtc ccgaatttcg tctggccaca
     3001 gcagtgtgtg aatcatcatg acatcccgct tgctgaagtc ttttacccgc agggctgcga
     3061 gccggctttt gttccgcagg gaaaagtgaa caatcgcaat ccgatctgtc tctgccaagg
     3121 ttttcgcgag gagaacataa gatttcgagg acttggaatc cggttccagg aagtacgact
     3181 tatcgtacat taaaggatcg agttgttctg ctggaataaa ttcaacaact tcgatctcgc
     3241 gactacgctc ctccgggagc gtcgcgatgt cctcatcggt gatgactacc atttgtccat
     3301 cgtccgattc gaaggcttta ttgatgtcac gatattcgac cacctctccg caaacttcgc
     3361 acacccgttt ataccggatc cgtccattat ccttcgcatg tacttgatgg aatttaatgt
     3421 catggtcttc ggttgcggaa taaaccttga ccggaacgtt tacgagtccg aatgcaatgc
     3481 tccctttcca gatactgcgc attttttttt cctccttgtg tgattattcc cagacgactt
     3541 catcgggggt cttatcaggg cgcaagccgc gccaactggg ctggcgcaag cggccatcac
     3601 tggtgcgttc gctatagcgg acttcgccga ccaattccgg gcggacaaag gtgacgccgc
     3661 gggcatcaac cttgggcagg ggggcgttaa acgggctttc atcggtatgc agcggtttca
     3721 gcatatcttt cagcttgctc aattcctttt cggtaaagcc ggtgccaacg cggcccacaa
     3781 actgcaagcc ttcggggcct gggataccca agaccaaggc accgatacca ctgctgcgcc
     3841 ccccttcgcc ctggcgccac ccaccgatca caacttcttg agtattccag atcttatcct
     3901 tgatccagct gctgctgcgg cgaccgggct gatacgtgga atcccatttt ttggcgacga
     3961 caccttcaaa gcgcttcttc cgaacatgtt ccatggcttc tgggccatcg cccggcagtt
     4021 gatccggaac gatcaggcct ccgccatcgg ccagcgcttc caagattttt cgtcgatctg
     4081 aatacttggc ccgcagcagt gagcggccat ccagccacag gatatcaaac gcccaaaatt
     4141 ccacccgcgt actccgcgcg cgattctgca tctgcccaaa gctcggcaca ccggattcat
     4201 ccagcgcaac cgcctcgcca tcgaggacca catggtgctc agcgagatcg gcagcgagag
     4261 ccttgaactg aggatattcc cccgtgactt cgcggccggt ccgcgagcgg atctggagtt
     4321 gcccatgatc agcatcaata atgactcggt acccatccca tttaccctcg aacgcccatt
     4381 gtttagcttt gtatttggcc acggaaccct cagtggcgag catcggggcg aaatcttccg
     4441 gccgagcgtt cttttggtcc ttcatgcggt gcgccagcca atttttaccc ttagtttgaa
     4501 tgagagcgta acgaccgtcc accttctcgc catgcaaggt cacaatgatt tcgccgtgcg
     4561 agtcatctgg gttatccagt tcttccggca cccggaattt ctcagtttcg taagaaccac
     4621 tgtcccaaat aaccatgtct ccggcgccat actcgccttt ggggatcgag ccatgaaatg
     4681 ctaaatactc gatggggtga tcttcggtgt gcaccgcgag tcggttttcg gcagtggttt
     4741 cgggcaggtt cttagggacc gcgaaagaca cgagcacacc gtcgcgttcc aggcggagat
     4801 cgtagtggag tcgacgtgca tggtgttctt gaatgacgaa tttgtcgtta tttccggttt
     4861 tagggatctc cttaggaacg ggctctgggg tcttggaagc gtcacgcata gaacggtaag
     4921 tagtcagttt gtccgcaata ggtgcgtccg catcaagcgg ggccaagagg tcaccatact
     4981 catctaaccg gtccaaaacc tcgtcaaagc gcagatgacg aagttcgggg tctgcaattt
     5041 catcccaggt tcggggagct gccaccgtcg ggtggtcgcg gcctcgaagg gagtaaggcg
     5101 caatcgtcgt cttcgctgca ttgttctgac tccagtcgag gaacaccttt ccggcacgca
     5161 gtgatttcgt catggttgca gtaaccagtt ttggcattgc ctgttctaac tgttgagcaa
     5221 cccgccgtgc cagcaccgag gcgccgcggc tgctgatcgg ctcagccaac ggtacgtata
     5281 ggtggagccc tttcgagccc gacgttagcg ggtatgtttc taaatcgaga tcggtcataa
     5341 gcgcgcggac ttcgtgagct atctcgcata gttgcgtcat cgttaccccc tcacctggat
     5401 ctaggtcgaa cacaatccgg gtagctggtc cctgatcgcc atcctcgaag cgccattgcg
     5461 gtacatgtac ctcaagcgag gcttgttgtg ccacccaggc taacccctcc ctcgtattga
     5521 taatggggta cgttgttgtg ccagatttat gtgtaatact cccccgttcc aaccaacttg
     5581 gtgccgatga agccagttgt ttctcaaaga acgcctcctc cgcgactcca tttggccaac
     5641 gttttcgtgt aacgggacgt ccggcaatat gaggcaccat cacctgcgca atgctcaaat
     5701 agtaatcaaa aacctcggcc ttagtcgttc ctgtagcagg atataggact ttgtcggggt
     5761 tggttagtcg gacgcgctcg tatcgctcca taccccaggg gtgtctagcc attttttttt
     5821 cctccttgat tcacttttct ctatcactga tagggagtgg taaaataact ctatcaatga
     5881 tagagtgtca acaaaaatta ggaattaatg atgtctagat tagataaaag taaagtgatt
     5941 aacagcgcat tagagctgct taatgaggtc ggaatcgaag gtttaacaac ccgtaaactc
     6001 gcccagaagc taggtgtaga gcagcctaca ttgtattggc atgtaaaaaa taagcgggct
     6061 ttgctcgacg ccttagccat tgagatgtta gataggcacc atactcactt ttgcccttta
     6121 gaaggggaaa gctggcaaga ttttttacgt aataacgcta aaagttttag atgtgcttta
     6181 ctaagtcatc gcgatggagc aaaagtacat ttaggtacac ggcctacaga aaaacagtat
     6241 gaaactctcg aaaatcaatt agccttttta tgccaacaag gtttttcact agagaatgca
     6301 ttatatgcac tcagcgctgt ggggcatttt actttaggtt gcgtattgga agatcaagag
     6361 catcaagtcg ctaaagaaga aagggaaaca cctactactg atagtatgcc gccattatta
     6421 cgacaagcta tcgaattatt tgatcaccaa ggtgcagagc cagccttctt attcggcctt
     6481 gaattgatca tatgcggatt agaaaaacaa cttaaatgtg aaagtgggtc ttaaggaagc
     6541 aacggcccgg agggtggcgg gcaggacgcc cgccataaac tgccaggcat caaattaagc
     6601 agaaggccat cctgacggat ggcctttttg cgtttctaca aactctgcta gcttctagag
     6661 cacagctaac accacgtcgt ccctatctgc tgccctaggt ctatgagtgg ttgctggata
     6721 actttacggg catgcataag gctcgtatga tatattcagg gagtccacaa cggtttccct
     6781 ctacaaataa ttttgtttaa cttttactag aggaggaggc aaaaatggat aagaaatact
     6841 caataggctt agatatcggc acaaatagcg tcggatgggc ggtgatcact gatgaatata
     6901 aggttccgtc taaaaagttc aaggttctgg gaaatacaga ccgccacagt atcaaaaaaa
     6961 atcttatagg ggctctttta tttgacagtg gagagacagc ggaagcgact cgactcaaac
     7021 ggacagctcg tagaaggtat acacgtcgga agaatcgtat ttgttatcta caggagattt
     7081 tttcaaatga gatggcgaaa gtagatgata gtttctttca tcgacttgaa gagtcttttt
     7141 tggtggaaga agacaagaag catgaacgtc atcctatttt tggaaatata gtagatgaag
     7201 ttgcttatca tgagaaatat ccaactatct atcatctgcg aaaaaaattg gtagattcta
     7261 ctgataaagc ggatttgcgc ttaatctatt tggccttagc gcatatgatt aagtttcgtg
     7321 gtcatttttt gattgaggga gatttaaatc ctgataatag tgatgtggac aaactattta
     7381 tccagttggt acaaacctac aatcaattat ttgaagaaaa ccctattaac gcaagtggag
     7441 tagatgctaa agcgattctt tctgcacgat tgagtaaatc aagacgatta gaaaatctca
     7501 ttgctcagct ccccggtgag aagaaaaatg gcttatttgg gaatctcatt gctttgtcat
     7561 tgggtttgac ccctaatttt aaatcaaatt ttgatttggc agaagatgct aaattacagc
     7621 tttcaaaaga tacttacgat gatgatttag ataatttatt ggcgcaaatt ggagatcaat
     7681 atgctgattt gtttttggca gctaagaatt tatcagatgc tattttactt tcagatatcc
     7741 taagagtaaa tactgaaata actaaggctc ccctatcagc ttcaatgatt aaacgctacg
     7801 atgaacatca tcaagacttg actcttttaa aagctttagt tcgacaacaa cttccagaaa
     7861 agtataaaga aatctttttt gatcaatcaa aaaacggata tgcaggttat attgatgggg
     7921 gagctagcca agaagaattt tataaattta tcaaaccaat tttagaaaaa atggatggta
     7981 ctgaggaatt attggtgaaa ctaaatcgtg aagatttgct gcgcaagcaa cggacctttg
     8041 acaacggctc tattccccat caaattcact tgggtgagct gcatgctatt ttgagaagac
     8101 aagaagactt ttatccattt ttaaaagaca atcgtgagaa gattgaaaaa atcttgactt
     8161 ttcgaattcc ttattatgtt ggtccattgg cgcgtggcaa tagtcgtttt gcatggatga
     8221 ctcggaagtc tgaagaaaca attaccccat ggaattttga agaagttgtc gataaaggtg
     8281 cttcagctca atcatttatt gaacgcatga caaactttga taaaaatctt ccaaatgaaa
     8341 aagtactacc aaaacatagt ttgctttatg agtattttac ggtttataac gaattgacaa
     8401 aggtcaaata tgttactgaa ggaatgcgaa aaccagcatt tctttcaggt gaacagaaga
     8461 aagccattgt tgatttactc ttcaaaacaa atcgaaaagt aaccgttaag caattaaaag
     8521 aagattattt caaaaaaata gaatgttttg atagtgttga aatttcagga gttgaagata
     8581 gatttaatgc ttcattaggt acctaccatg atttgctaaa aattattaaa gataaagatt
     8641 ttttggataa tgaagaaaat gaagatatct tagaggatat tgttttaaca ttgaccttat
     8701 ttgaagatag ggagatgatt gaggaaagac ttaaaacata tgctcacctc tttgatgata
     8761 aggtgatgaa acagcttaaa cgtcgccgtt atactggttg gggacgtttg tctcgaaaat
     8821 tgattaatgg tattagggat aagcaatctg gcaaaacaat attagatttt ttgaaatcag
     8881 atggttttgc caatcgcaat tttatgcagc tgatccatga tgatagtttg acatttaaag
     8941 aagacattca aaaagcacaa gtgtctggac aaggcgatag tttacatgaa catattgcaa
     9001 atttagctgg tagccctgct attaaaaaag gtattttaca gactgtaaaa gttgttgatg
     9061 aattggtcaa agtaatgggg cggcataagc cagaaaatat cgttattgaa atggcacgtg
     9121 aaaatcagac aactcaaaag ggccagaaaa attcgcgaga gcgtatgaaa cgaatcgaag
     9181 aaggtatcaa agaattagga agtcagattc ttaaagagca tcctgttgaa aatactcaat
     9241 tgcaaaatga aaagctctat ctctattatc tccaaaatgg aagagacatg tatgtggacc
     9301 aagaattaga tattaatcgt ttaagtgatt atgatgtcga tcacattgtt ccacaaagtt
     9361 tccttaaaga cgattcaata gacaataagg tcttaacgcg ttctgataaa aatcgtggta
     9421 aatcggataa cgttccaagt gaagaagtag tcaaaaagat gaaaaactat tggagacaac
     9481 ttctaaacgc caagttaatc actcaacgta agtttgataa tttaacgaaa gctgaacgtg
     9541 gaggtttgag tgaacttgat aaagctggtt ttatcaaacg ccaattggtt gaaactcgcc
     9601 aaatcactaa gcatgtggca caaattttgg atagtcgcat gaatactaaa tacgatgaaa
     9661 atgataaact tattcgagag gttaaagtga ttaccttaaa atctaaatta gtttctgact
     9721 tccgaaaaga tttccaattc tataaagtac gtgagattaa caattaccat catgcccatg
     9781 atgcgtatct aaatgccgtc gttggaactg ctttgattaa gaaatatcca aaacttgaat
     9841 cggagtttgt ctatggtgat tataaagttt atgatgttcg taaaatgatt gctaagtctg
     9901 agcaagaaat aggcaaagca accgcaaaat atttctttta ctctaatatc atgaacttct
     9961 tcaaaacaga aattacactt gcaaatggag agattcgcaa acgccctcta atcgaaacta
    10021 atggggaaac tggagaaatt gtctgggata aagggcgaga ttttgccaca gtgcgcaaag
    10081 tattgtccat gccccaagtc aatattgtca agaaaacaga agtacagaca ggcggattct
    10141 ccaaggagtc aattttacca aaaagaaatt cggacaagct tattgctcgt aaaaaagact
    10201 gggatccaaa aaaatatggt ggttttgata gtccaacggt agcttattca gtcctagtgg
    10261 ttgctaaggt ggaaaaaggg aaatcgaaga agttaaaatc cgttaaagag ttactaggga
    10321 tcacaattat ggaaagaagt tcctttgaaa aaaatccgat tgacttttta gaagctaaag
    10381 gatataagga agttaaaaaa gacttaatca ttaaactacc taaatatagt ctttttgagt
    10441 tagaaaacgg tcgtaaacgg atgctggcta gtgccggaga attacaaaaa ggaaatgagc
    10501 tggctctgcc aagcaaatat gtgaattttt tatatttagc tagtcattat gaaaagttga
    10561 agggtagtcc agaagataac gaacaaaaac aattgtttgt ggagcagcat aagcattatt
    10621 tagatgagat tattgagcaa atcagtgaat tttctaagcg tgttatttta gcagatgcca
    10681 atttagataa agttcttagt gcatataaca aacatagaga caaaccaata cgtgaacaag
    10741 cagaaaatat tattcattta tttacgttga cgaatcttgg agctcccgct gcttttaaat
    10801 attttgatac aacaattgat cgtaaacgat atacgtctac aaaagaagtt ttagatgcca
    10861 ctcttatcca tcaatccatc actggtcttt atgaaacacg cattgatttg agtcagctag
    10921 gaggtgactg accggctgat aaatttcttt gaatttctcc ttgattattt gttataaatg
    10981 ttataaaata atcttgttgg aaccattcaa aacagcatag caagttaaaa taaggctagt
    11041 ccgttatcaa cttgaaaaag tggcaccgag tcggtgcttt ttttgatact tctattctac
    11101 tctgactgca aaccaaaaaa acaagcgctt tcaaaacgct tgttttatca tttttaggga
    11161 aattaatctc ttaatccttt tatcattcta catttaggcg ctgccatctt gggacaatga
    11221 aaacgttagt catggcgcgc cttgacggct agctcagtcc taggtacagt gctagctgca
    11281 aggcgacctg aaacgtagtt ttagagctat gctgttttga atggtcccaa aacctgcaga
    11341 caagcccggc cggcctaagg cgatgccccc tcgacctcga tcagggaggc gttcaggacg
    11401 actcacaaag aaagccgggc aatgcccggc tttttccacg cctcctgggc tgacttcagg
    11461 tgctacattt gaagagataa attgcactga aatctagagc ggttgcggcc gcaaaaaaac
    11521 a
//
