# Supplementary material for: Heterologous Cas9 and non-homologous end joining as a Potentially Organism-Agnostic Knockout (POAK) system in bacteria
Source: bioRxiv preprint, doi:10.1101/601971, version 2 (2021-10-06)
Supplement: Plasmid Sequences [file 601971_file03.zip › SuppFileA1/IP_283.gb]

LOCUS       IP_283                 15352 bp ds-DNA     circular     05-JAN-2019
DEFINITION  gpPOAKgalKw2.
ACCESSION   urn.local...2c-9z01nbf
KEYWORDS    .
SOURCE      
  ORGANISM  .
FEATURES             Location/Qualifiers
     misc_feature    complement(1..80)
                     /ApEinfo_revcolor="#b4abac"
                     /ApEinfo_fwdcolor="#b4abac"
                     /label="Backbone"
     misc_feature    complement(28..33)
                     /ApEinfo_revcolor="#ff9ccd"
                     /ApEinfo_fwdcolor="#ff9ccd"
                     /label="-35"
     terminator      complement(37..80)
                     /ApEinfo_revcolor="#84b0dc"
                     /ApEinfo_fwdcolor="#84b0dc"
                     /label="rrnB_T1_terminator"
     misc_feature    complement(81..88)
                     /ApEinfo_revcolor="#7ea7d8"
                     /ApEinfo_fwdcolor="#7ea7d8"
                     /label="PacI"
     misc_feature    complement(129..1085)
                     /ApEinfo_revcolor="#85dae9"
                     /ApEinfo_fwdcolor="#85dae9"
                     /label="Ku_MYCS2_pcc7002 optimized"
     misc_feature    complement(342..347)
                     /Recognition_pattern="GAAGAC(2/6)"
                     /annotation_group="GAAGAC"
                     /label="BbsI"
                     /note="Geneious type: restriction site"
     misc_feature    847..852
                     /Recognition_pattern="GCGATG(10/14)"
                     /annotation_group="GCGATG"
                     /label="BtgZI"
                     /note="Geneious type: restriction site"
     misc_feature    complement(1008..1013)
                     /Recognition_pattern="GAAGAC(2/6)"
                     /annotation_group="GAAGAC"
                     /label="BbsI"
                     /note="Geneious type: restriction site"
     misc_feature    complement(1086..1100)
                     /ApEinfo_revcolor="#ff0087"
                     /ApEinfo_fwdcolor="#ff0087"
                     /label="RBS"
     misc_feature    complement(1107..3395)
                     /ApEinfo_revcolor="#b1ff67"
                     /ApEinfo_fwdcolor="#b1ff67"
                     /label="LigD_MYCS2"
     misc_feature    complement(1589..1594)
                     /Recognition_pattern="GCGATG(10/14)"
                     /annotation_group="GCGATG"
                     /label="BtgZI"
                     /note="Geneious type: restriction site"
     misc_feature    complement(2303..2305)
                     /ApEinfo_revcolor="#d6b295"
                     /ApEinfo_fwdcolor="#d6b295"
                     /label="BsmBI site"
     misc_feature    complement(2327..2332)
                     /Recognition_pattern="ACCTGC(4/8)"
                     /annotation_group="ACCTGC"
                     /label="BspMI, BfuAI"
                     /note="Geneious type: restriction site"
     misc_feature    complement(2386..2397)
                     /ApEinfo_revcolor="#faac61"
                     /ApEinfo_fwdcolor="#faac61"
                     /label="BsmBI Site"
     misc_feature    complement(2692..2697)
                     /Recognition_pattern="GAAGAC(2/6)"
                     /annotation_group="GAAGAC"
                     /label="BbsI"
                     /note="Geneious type: restriction site"
     misc_feature    3264..3270
                     /Recognition_pattern="CACCTGC(4/8)"
                     /annotation_group="CACCTGC"
                     /label="AarI"
                     /note="Geneious type: restriction site"
     misc_feature    3265..3270
                     /Recognition_pattern="ACCTGC(4/8)"
                     /annotation_group="ACCTGC"
                     /label="BspMI, BfuAI"
                     /note="Geneious type: restriction site"
     misc_feature    complement(3396..3410)
                     /ApEinfo_revcolor="#ff0087"
                     /ApEinfo_fwdcolor="#ff0087"
                     /label="RBS"
     misc_feature    complement(3413..3490)
                     /ApEinfo_revcolor="#ffef86"
                     /ApEinfo_fwdcolor="#ffef86"
                     /label="tetA promoter element"
     misc_feature    3420..3426
                     /ApEinfo_revcolor="#b1ff67"
                     /ApEinfo_fwdcolor="#b1ff67"
                     /label="-35 Pr1"
     misc_feature    complement(3421..3441)
                     /ApEinfo_revcolor="#d6b295"
                     /ApEinfo_fwdcolor="#d6b295"
                     /label="O2"
     misc_feature    3439
                     /ApEinfo_revcolor="#d6b295"
                     /ApEinfo_fwdcolor="#d6b295"
                     /label="tetA tss"
     misc_feature    3441..3446
                     /ApEinfo_revcolor="#84b0dc"
                     /ApEinfo_fwdcolor="#84b0dc"
                     /label="-35 Pr2"
     misc_feature    3444..3449
                     /ApEinfo_revcolor="#85dae9"
                     /ApEinfo_fwdcolor="#85dae9"
                     /label="-10 Pr1"
     misc_feature    complement(3445..3450)
                     /ApEinfo_revcolor="#ffef86"
                     /ApEinfo_fwdcolor="#ffef86"
                     /label="-10 Pa"
     misc_feature    complement(3451..3469)
                     /ApEinfo_revcolor="#f8d3a9"
                     /ApEinfo_fwdcolor="#f8d3a9"
                     /label="O1"
     misc_feature    3464..3469
                     /ApEinfo_revcolor="#d59687"
                     /ApEinfo_fwdcolor="#d59687"
                     /label="-10 Pr2"
     misc_feature    complement(3468..3474)
                     /ApEinfo_revcolor="#85dae9"
                     /ApEinfo_fwdcolor="#85dae9"
                     /label="-35 Pa"
     misc_feature    3476
                     /ApEinfo_revcolor="#9eafd2"
                     /ApEinfo_fwdcolor="#9eafd2"
                     /label="tetR TSS"
     gene            3491..4117
                     /ApEinfo_revcolor="#ffef86"
                     /ApEinfo_fwdcolor="#ffef86"
                     /label="tetR"
     misc_feature    complement(3770..3775)
                     /Recognition_pattern="GCGATG(10/14)"
                     /annotation_group="GCGATG"
                     /label="BtgZI"
                     /note="Geneious type: restriction site"
     misc_feature    3774..3779
                     /Recognition_pattern="GCGATG(10/14)"
                     /annotation_group="GCGATG"
                     /label="BtgZI"
                     /note="Geneious type: restriction site"
     PCR_primer      3907..3931
                     /ApEinfo_revcolor="#85dae9"
                     /ApEinfo_fwdcolor="#85dae9"
                     /label="GCATTTTACTTTAGGTTGCGTATTG"
     source          4118..4684
                     /ApEinfo_revcolor="#b1ff67"
                     /ApEinfo_fwdcolor="#b1ff67"
     terminator      4138..4225
                     /ApEinfo_revcolor="#9eafd2"
                     /ApEinfo_fwdcolor="#9eafd2"
                     /label="rrnBT2 term"
     primer_bind     complement(4213..4235)
                     /Pair_Dimer_Tm="None"
                     /Product_Size=11075
                     /Mismatches=0
                     /Extension="CACCACAGCTCTTCG"
                     /created_by="primer3"
                     /annotation_group="1010511167457982922975-f841-4646-8186-d
                     5585775c092"
                     /%GC="47.8"
                     /Tm="63.0"
                     /Hairpin_Tm="45.3"
                     /Self_Dimer_Tm="17.6"
                     /Sequence="GCTAGCAGAGTTTGTAGAAACGC"
                     /label="IP_P_625"
     Junction        4234
                     /Reads_using=2
                     /Reads_supporting_discovery=2
                     /Junction_Type="Rearrangement (inversion)"
                     /Rearrangement_Distance=250
                     /Junction_Source="11118-"
                     /Junction_Destination="10868+"
                     /ID="junction 2"
                     /label="junction 2"
     Junction        4235
                     /Reads_using=2
                     /Reads_supporting_discovery=2
                     /Junction_Type="Rearrangement (inversion)"
                     /Rearrangement_Distance=250
                     /Junction_Source="11117+"
                     /Junction_Destination="10867-"
                     /ID="junction 1"
                     /label="junction 1"
     misc_feature    <4236..>4483
                     /Source="referenceToDocument: urn:local:.:1a-71ucs8c"
                     /label="enolase promoter (concatenated sequence 2)
                     (reversed)"
                     /note="Geneious type: Concatenated sequence"
     misc_feature    4236..4255
                     /created_by="primer3"
                     /%GC="50.0"
                     /Tm="58.4"
                     /Hairpin_Tm="None"
                     /Self_Dimer_Tm="None"
                     /Pair_Dimer_Tm="None"
                     /Sequence="AAACGTAACCTCCTCCTCGT"
                     /Product_Size=248
                     /annotation_group="1703314583716186a65d069-180f-49c5-8f08-
                     0d69dcbbd9f7enolase promoter (reversed)"
                     /Extension="CACCACAGCTCTTCGAGC"
                     /label="248 R"
                     /note="Geneious type: primer_bind_reverse"
     misc_feature    4236..4255
                     /Pair_Dimer_Tm="None"
                     /Product_Size=248
                     /Mismatches=0
                     /Extension="CACCACAGCTCTTCGAGC"
                     /created_by="primer3"
                     /annotation_group="2905217782194766de3379f-ad61-474f-9de7-
                     afc437461551"
                     /%GC="50.0"
                     /Tm="61.7"
                     /Hairpin_Tm="None"
                     /Self_Dimer_Tm="None"
                     /Sequence="AAACGTAACCTCCTCCTCGT"
                     /label="IP_P_622"
                     /note="Geneious type: primer_bind_reverse"
     source          <4236..>4483
                     /organism="Weissella confusa"
                     /mol_type="genomic DNA"
                     /strain="DSM 20196"
                     /isolation_source="fermented sausages"
                     /culture_collection="DSM:20196"
                     /db_xref="taxon:1583"
                     /collection_date=1969
     motif1          complement(4306..4334)
                     /Mismatches=4
                     /%_Identity="86.20689655172414"
                     /Motif="TTGACAN(17)TATAAT"
                     /annotation_group="Sig70: 139,781 <- 139,809"
                     /label="Sig70"
     motif1          4410..4438
                     /Mismatches=4
                     /%_Identity="86.20689655172414"
                     /Motif="TTGACAN(17)TATAAT"
                     /annotation_group="Sig70: 139,885 -> 139,913"
                     /label="Sig70"
     motif1          complement(4436..4464)
                     /Mismatches=4
                     /%_Identity="86.20689655172414"
                     /Motif="TTGACAN(17)TATAAT"
                     /annotation_group="Sig70: 139,911 <- 139,939"
                     /label="Sig70"
     primer_bind     complement(4455..4483)
                     /created_by="primer3"
                     /%GC="27.6"
                     /Tm="57.4"
                     /Hairpin_Tm="36.1"
                     /Self_Dimer_Tm="None"
                     /Pair_Dimer_Tm="None"
                     /Sequence="ACTTGTTTTAAAAGTATAGTTATCTGGGA"
                     /Product_Size=248
                     /annotation_group="170331402072391a6c83395-d92a-4cd7-9000-
                     e09b7d394042enolase promoter (reversed)"
                     /Extension="CACCACAGCTCTTCGCTC"
                     /label="1 F"
     misc_feature    4484..4505
                     /Pair_Dimer_Tm="None"
                     /Product_Size=11075
                     /Mismatches=0
                     /Extension="CACCACAGCTCTTCG"
                     /created_by="primer3"
                     /annotation_group="10105061849288564c171b-88c3-4f99-ac0a-8
                     324cfc5e03b"
                     /%GC="40.9"
                     /Tm="59.1"
                     /Hairpin_Tm="None"
                     /Self_Dimer_Tm="None"
                     /Sequence="GAGGAGGCAAAAATGGATAAGA"
                     /label="IP_P_624"
                     /note="Geneious type: primer_bind_reverse"
     Junction        4484
                     /Reads_using=2
                     /Reads_supporting_discovery=2
                     /Junction_Type="Rearrangement (inversion)"
                     /Rearrangement_Distance=250
                     /Junction_Source="10868-"
                     /Junction_Destination="11118+"
                     /ID="junction 2"
                     /label="junction 2"
     Junction        4485
                     /Reads_using=2
                     /Reads_supporting_discovery=2
                     /Junction_Type="Rearrangement (inversion)"
                     /Rearrangement_Distance=250
                     /Junction_Source="10867+"
                     /Junction_Destination="11117-"
                     /ID="junction 1"
                     /label="junction 1"
     CDS             4496..4684
                     /ApEinfo_revcolor="#ff9ccd"
                     /ApEinfo_fwdcolor="#ff9ccd"
                     /label="cas9"
     CDS             4685..8602
                     /ApEinfo_revcolor="#ff9ccd"
                     /ApEinfo_fwdcolor="#ff9ccd"
                     /label="cas9"
     source          4685..9026
                     /ApEinfo_revcolor="#b1ff67"
                     /ApEinfo_fwdcolor="#b1ff67"
     misc_feature    4820..4825
                     /Recognition_pattern="GAAGAC(2/6)"
                     /annotation_group="GAAGAC"
                     /label="BbsI"
                     /note="Geneious type: restriction site"
     misc_feature    complement(5573..5578)
                     /Recognition_pattern="ACCTGC(4/8)"
                     /annotation_group="ACCTGC"
                     /label="BspMI, BfuAI"
                     /note="Geneious type: restriction site"
     misc_feature    5766..5771
                     /Recognition_pattern="GAAGAC(2/6)"
                     /annotation_group="GAAGAC"
                     /label="BbsI"
                     /note="Geneious type: restriction site"
     misc_feature    5774..5779
                     /Recognition_pattern="GAAGAC(2/6)"
                     /annotation_group="GAAGAC"
                     /label="BbsI"
                     /note="Geneious type: restriction site"
     misc_feature    6611..6616
                     /Recognition_pattern="GAAGAC(2/6)"
                     /annotation_group="GAAGAC"
                     /label="BbsI"
                     /note="Geneious type: restriction site"
     misc_feature    8527..8551
                     /label="/ApEinfo_revcolor=#84b0dc
                     /ApEinfo_fwdcolor=#84b0dc"
     promoter        8607..8660
                     /ApEinfo_revcolor="#b4abac"
                     /ApEinfo_fwdcolor="#b4abac"
                     /label="tracrRNA promoter"
     precursor_RNA   8667..8755
                     /ApEinfo_revcolor="#75c6a9"
                     /ApEinfo_fwdcolor="#75c6a9"
                     /label="tracrRNA precursor"
     terminator      8734..8755
                     /ApEinfo_revcolor="#b4abac"
                     /ApEinfo_fwdcolor="#b4abac"
                     /label="tracrRNA terminator"
     terminator      complement(8786..8827)
                     /ApEinfo_revcolor="#9eafd2"
                     /ApEinfo_fwdcolor="#9eafd2"
     promoter        8884..8948
                     /ApEinfo_revcolor="#b4abac"
                     /ApEinfo_fwdcolor="#b4abac"
                     /label="J23100 promoter"
     misc_feature    8949..8968
                     /Original_Bases="GAGACCGACTGAGGTCTCA"
                     /label="GAGACCGACTGAGGTCTCA"
                     /note="Geneious type: Editing History Replacement"
     misc_RNA        complement(<8949..>8968)
                     /created_by="isaacnplant"
                     /Color="#33ffff"
                     /modified_by="isaacnplant"
                     /label="IP_P_979"
     misc_RNA        <8949..8968
                     /created_by="isaacnplant"
                     /Color="#0077ee"
                     /modified_by="isaacnplant"
                     /label="IP_P_978"
     misc_RNA        8949..8968
                     /created_by="isaacnplant"
                     /label="wc_galk2"
     misc_feature    8969..9004
                     /ApEinfo_revcolor="#c6c9d1"
                     /ApEinfo_fwdcolor="#c6c9d1"
                     /label="repeat"
     misc_feature    9003..9008
                     /Recognition_pattern="ACCTGC(4/8)"
                     /annotation_group="ACCTGC"
                     /label="BspMI, BfuAI"
                     /note="Geneious type: restriction site"
     misc_feature    9031..9036
                     /Recognition_pattern="GCGATG(10/14)"
                     /annotation_group="GCGATG"
                     /label="BtgZI"
                     /note="Geneious type: restriction site"
     misc_feature    complement(9176..9183)
                     /ApEinfo_revcolor="#7ea7d8"
                     /ApEinfo_fwdcolor="#7ea7d8"
                     /label="NotI"
     misc_feature    9184..9233
                     /ApEinfo_revcolor="#b1ff67"
                     /ApEinfo_fwdcolor="#b1ff67"
                     /label="Homologous Recombination Cas9"
     misc_feature    9184..9233
                     /ApEinfo_revcolor="#b7e6d7"
                     /ApEinfo_fwdcolor="#b7e6d7"
                     /label="MCS"
     misc_feature    9184..9233
                     /ApEinfo_revcolor="#75c6a9"
                     /ApEinfo_fwdcolor="#75c6a9"
                     /label="MCS"
     misc_feature    9184..9225
                     /ApEinfo_revcolor="#85dae9"
                     /ApEinfo_fwdcolor="#85dae9"
                     /label="terminator"
     source          9234..15293
                     /ApEinfo_revcolor="#85dae9"
                     /ApEinfo_fwdcolor="#85dae9"
     Junction        9302^9303
                     /Reads_using=3
                     /Reads_supporting_discovery=3
                     /Junction_Type="Insertion"
                     /Insertion_Size=3
                     /Insertion="ACA"
                     /ID="junction 1"
                     /label="ACA"
     CDS             9563..10300
                     /ApEinfo_revcolor="#b1ff67"
                     /ApEinfo_fwdcolor="#b1ff67"
                     /label="ErR frame 2"
     CDS             10421..10891
                     /ApEinfo_revcolor="#d59687"
                     /ApEinfo_fwdcolor="#d59687"
                     /label="Rep1"
     misc_feature    complement(10537..10542)
                     /Recognition_pattern="CGTCTC(1/5)"
                     /annotation_group="CGTCTC"
                     /label="BsmBI"
                     /note="Geneious type: restriction site"
     misc_feature    11394..11399
                     /Recognition_pattern="GAAGAC(2/6)"
                     /annotation_group="GAAGAC"
                     /label="BbsI"
                     /note="Geneious type: restriction site"
     CDS             11884..13374
                     /ApEinfo_revcolor="#b7e6d7"
                     /ApEinfo_fwdcolor="#b7e6d7"
                     /label="Rep2"
     misc_feature    13031..13036
                     /Recognition_pattern="GCGATG(10/14)"
                     /annotation_group="GCGATG"
                     /label="BtgZI"
                     /note="Geneious type: restriction site"
     gene            complement(13868..14083)
                     /ApEinfo_revcolor="#9eafd2"
                     /ApEinfo_fwdcolor="#9eafd2"
                     /label="CAT/CamR (659 - 444)"
     misc_feature    14188..14193
                     /Recognition_pattern="CGTCTC(1/5)"
                     /annotation_group="CGTCTC"
                     /label="BsmBI"
                     /note="Geneious type: restriction site"
     rep_origin      14445..15284
                     /ApEinfo_revcolor="#c6c9d1"
                     /ApEinfo_fwdcolor="#c6c9d1"
                     /label="p15A_origin"
     source          15294..15352
                     /ApEinfo_revcolor="#85dae9"
                     /ApEinfo_fwdcolor="#85dae9"
ORIGIN      
        1 gtcctactca ggagagcgtt caccgacaaa caacagataa aacgaaaggc ccagtctttc
       61 gactgagcct ttcgttttat ttaattaagt ttaaacacca tgcatcacga agcgggtcac
      121 tacttggttc acgatttctt cgcagcagcc tttttagcgg gcgctttctt tgcggtagac
      181 ttcttagccg ctgctttctt cgccggtgcc tttttggctg gtttactgtc cgatttgctt
      241 tccttagaat cagactcact gtcggaatca tccttcgaat cacttttacc tcccttccgt
      301 gctttgacgg aggcttccaa ctttgccagc aagtcggaca cgtcttccgt tccttcgtct
      361 aactcagctg gttgctcctc aacgctaaaa gcctctcctc cctcgagttt tgcttgtacc
      421 agctcccgta actgttcttg gtagtcgtca tggtacagat cgggtttgaa atcatcggtc
      481 atcgattcga cgacttggcc tgccatcttt aactcagcag gcttgatctg cacttcttta
      541 tccaggattg ggaagtcggg gtcccgaatt tcgtctggcc acagcagtgt gtgaatcatc
      601 atgacatccc gcttgctgaa gtcttttacc cgcagggctg cgagccggct tttgttccgc
      661 agggaaaagt gaacaatcgc aatccgatct gtctctgcca aggttttcgc gaggagaaca
      721 taagatttcg aggacttgga atccggttcc aggaagtacg acttatcgta cattaaagga
      781 tcgagttgtt ctgctggaat aaattcaaca acttcgatct cgcgactacg ctcctccggg
      841 agcgtcgcga tgtcctcatc ggtgatgact accatttgtc catcgtccga ttcgaaggct
      901 ttattgatgt cacgatattc gaccacctct ccgcaaactt cgcacacccg tttataccgg
      961 atccgtccat tatccttcgc atgtacttga tggaatttaa tgtcatggtc ttcggttgcg
     1021 gaataaacct tgaccggaac gtttacgagt ccgaatgcaa tgctcccttt ccagatactg
     1081 cgcatttttt tttcctcctt gtgtgattat tcccagacga cttcatcggg ggtcttatca
     1141 gggcgcaagc cgcgccaact gggctggcgc aagcggccat cactggtgcg ttcgctatag
     1201 cggacttcgc cgaccaattc cgggcggaca aaggtgacgc cgcgggcatc aaccttgggc
     1261 aggggggcgt taaacgggct ttcatcggta tgcagcggtt tcagcatatc tttcagcttg
     1321 ctcaattcct tttcggtaaa gccggtgcca acgcggccca caaactgcaa gccttcgggg
     1381 cctgggatac ccaagaccaa ggcaccgata ccactgctgc gccccccttc gccctggcgc
     1441 cacccaccga tcacaacttc ttgagtattc cagatcttat ccttgatcca gctgctgctg
     1501 cggcgaccgg gctgatacgt ggaatcccat tttttggcga cgacaccttc aaagcgcttc
     1561 ttccgaacat gttccatggc ttctgggcca tcgcccggca gttgatccgg aacgatcagg
     1621 cctccgccat cggccagcgc ttccaagatt tttcgtcgat ctgaatactt ggcccgcagc
     1681 agtgagcggc catccagcca caggatatca aacgcccaaa attccacccg cgtactccgc
     1741 gcgcgattct gcatctgccc aaagctcggc acaccggatt catccagcgc aaccgcctcg
     1801 ccatcgagga ccacatggtg ctcagcgaga tcggcagcga gagccttgaa ctgaggatat
     1861 tcccccgtga cttcgcggcc ggtccgcgag cggatctgga gttgcccatg atcagcatca
     1921 ataatgactc ggtacccatc ccatttaccc tcgaacgccc attgtttagc tttgtatttg
     1981 gccacggaac cctcagtggc gagcatcggg gcgaaatctt ccggccgagc gttcttttgg
     2041 tccttcatgc ggtgcgccag ccaattttta cccttagttt gaatgagagc gtaacgaccg
     2101 tccaccttct cgccatgcaa ggtcacaatg atttcgccgt gcgagtcatc tgggttatcc
     2161 agttcttccg gcacccggaa tttctcagtt tcgtaagaac cactgtccca aataaccatg
     2221 tctccggcgc catactcgcc tttggggatc gagccatgaa atgctaaata ctcgatgggg
     2281 tgatcttcgg tgtgcaccgc gagtcggttt tcggcagtgg tttcgggcag gttcttaggg
     2341 accgcgaaag acacgagcac accgtcgcgt tccaggcgga gatcgtagtg gagtcgacgt
     2401 gcatggtgtt cttgaatgac gaatttgtcg ttatttccgg ttttagggat ctccttagga
     2461 acgggctctg gggtcttgga agcgtcacgc atagaacggt aagtagtcag tttgtccgca
     2521 ataggtgcgt ccgcatcaag cggggccaag aggtcaccat actcatctaa ccggtccaaa
     2581 acctcgtcaa agcgcagatg acgaagttcg gggtctgcaa tttcatccca ggttcgggga
     2641 gctgccaccg tcgggtggtc gcggcctcga agggagtaag gcgcaatcgt cgtcttcgct
     2701 gcattgttct gactccagtc gaggaacacc tttccggcac gcagtgattt cgtcatggtt
     2761 gcagtaacca gttttggcat tgcctgttct aactgttgag caacccgccg tgccagcacc
     2821 gaggcgccgc ggctgctgat cggctcagcc aacggtacgt ataggtggag ccctttcgag
     2881 cccgacgtta gcgggtatgt ttctaaatcg agatcggtca taagcgcgcg gacttcgtga
     2941 gctatctcgc atagttgcgt catcgttacc ccctcacctg gatctaggtc gaacacaatc
     3001 cgggtagctg gtccctgatc gccatcctcg aagcgccatt gcggtacatg tacctcaagc
     3061 gaggcttgtt gtgccaccca ggctaacccc tccctcgtat tgataatggg gtacgttgtt
     3121 gtgccagatt tatgtgtaat actcccccgt tccaaccaac ttggtgccga tgaagccagt
     3181 tgtttctcaa agaacgcctc ctccgcgact ccatttggcc aacgttttcg tgtaacggga
     3241 cgtccggcaa tatgaggcac catcacctgc gcaatgctca aatagtaatc aaaaacctcg
     3301 gccttagtcg ttcctgtagc aggatatagg actttgtcgg ggttggttag tcggacgcgc
     3361 tcgtatcgct ccatacccca ggggtgtcta gccatttttt tttcctcctt gattcacttt
     3421 tctctatcac tgatagggag tggtaaaata actctatcaa tgatagagtg tcaacaaaaa
     3481 ttaggaatta atgatgtcta gattagataa aagtaaagtg attaacagcg cattagagct
     3541 gcttaatgag gtcggaatcg aaggtttaac aacccgtaaa ctcgcccaga agctaggtgt
     3601 agagcagcct acattgtatt ggcatgtaaa aaataagcgg gctttgctcg acgccttagc
     3661 cattgagatg ttagataggc accatactca cttttgccct ttagaagggg aaagctggca
     3721 agatttttta cgtaataacg ctaaaagttt tagatgtgct ttactaagtc atcgcgatgg
     3781 agcaaaagta catttaggta cacggcctac agaaaaacag tatgaaactc tcgaaaatca
     3841 attagccttt ttatgccaac aaggtttttc actagagaat gcattatatg cactcagcgc
     3901 tgtggggcat tttactttag gttgcgtatt ggaagatcaa gagcatcaag tcgctaaaga
     3961 agaaagggaa acacctacta ctgatagtat gccgccatta ttacgacaag ctatcgaatt
     4021 atttgatcac caaggtgcag agccagcctt cttattcggc cttgaattga tcatatgcgg
     4081 attagaaaaa caacttaaat gtgaaagtgg gtcttaagga agcaacggcc cggagggtgg
     4141 cgggcaggac gcccgccata aactgccagg catcaaatta agcagaaggc catcctgacg
     4201 gatggccttt ttgcgtttct acaaactctg ctagcaaacg taacctcctc ctcgttggtc
     4261 tgcttatgtt gtttatatat ataagtctac acaacattgc atgacataac agtcggggat
     4321 gtaacaaacg taaaacggaa tagttgcttc agagtaacga taagcgtttc acagacggtt
     4381 caaacaaaaa gcaagaaagc cgattaaatg caacataacg tgtgaattat gttacaatat
     4441 atgacaaggg atattcccag ataactatac ttttaaaaca agtgaggagg caaaaatgga
     4501 taagaaatac tcaataggct tagatatcgg cacaaatagc gtcggatggg cggtgatcac
     4561 tgatgaatat aaggttccgt ctaaaaagtt caaggttctg ggaaatacag accgccacag
     4621 tatcaaaaaa aatcttatag gggctctttt atttgacagt ggagagacag cggaagcgac
     4681 tcgactcaaa cggacagctc gtagaaggta tacacgtcgg aagaatcgta tttgttatct
     4741 acaggagatt ttttcaaatg agatggcgaa agtagatgat agtttctttc atcgacttga
     4801 agagtctttt ttggtggaag aagacaagaa gcatgaacgt catcctattt ttggaaatat
     4861 agtagatgaa gttgcttatc atgagaaata tccaactatc tatcatctgc gaaaaaaatt
     4921 ggtagattct actgataaag cggatttgcg cttaatctat ttggccttag cgcatatgat
     4981 taagtttcgt ggtcattttt tgattgaggg agatttaaat cctgataata gtgatgtgga
     5041 caaactattt atccagttgg tacaaaccta caatcaatta tttgaagaaa accctattaa
     5101 cgcaagtgga gtagatgcta aagcgattct ttctgcacga ttgagtaaat caagacgatt
     5161 agaaaatctc attgctcagc tccccggtga gaagaaaaat ggcttatttg ggaatctcat
     5221 tgctttgtca ttgggtttga cccctaattt taaatcaaat tttgatttgg cagaagatgc
     5281 taaattacag ctttcaaaag atacttacga tgatgattta gataatttat tggcgcaaat
     5341 tggagatcaa tatgctgatt tgtttttggc agctaagaat ttatcagatg ctattttact
     5401 ttcagatatc ctaagagtaa atactgaaat aactaaggct cccctatcag cttcaatgat
     5461 taaacgctac gatgaacatc atcaagactt gactctttta aaagctttag ttcgacaaca
     5521 acttccagaa aagtataaag aaatcttttt tgatcaatca aaaaacggat atgcaggtta
     5581 tattgatggg ggagctagcc aagaagaatt ttataaattt atcaaaccaa ttttagaaaa
     5641 aatggatggt actgaggaat tattggtgaa actaaatcgt gaagatttgc tgcgcaagca
     5701 acggaccttt gacaacggct ctattcccca tcaaattcac ttgggtgagc tgcatgctat
     5761 tttgagaaga caagaagact tttatccatt tttaaaagac aatcgtgaga agattgaaaa
     5821 aatcttgact tttcgaattc cttattatgt tggtccattg gcgcgtggca atagtcgttt
     5881 tgcatggatg actcggaagt ctgaagaaac aattacccca tggaattttg aagaagttgt
     5941 cgataaaggt gcttcagctc aatcatttat tgaacgcatg acaaactttg ataaaaatct
     6001 tccaaatgaa aaagtactac caaaacatag tttgctttat gagtatttta cggtttataa
     6061 cgaattgaca aaggtcaaat atgttactga aggaatgcga aaaccagcat ttctttcagg
     6121 tgaacagaag aaagccattg ttgatttact cttcaaaaca aatcgaaaag taaccgttaa
     6181 gcaattaaaa gaagattatt tcaaaaaaat agaatgtttt gatagtgttg aaatttcagg
     6241 agttgaagat agatttaatg cttcattagg tacctaccat gatttgctaa aaattattaa
     6301 agataaagat tttttggata atgaagaaaa tgaagatatc ttagaggata ttgttttaac
     6361 attgacctta tttgaagata gggagatgat tgaggaaaga cttaaaacat atgctcacct
     6421 ctttgatgat aaggtgatga aacagcttaa acgtcgccgt tatactggtt ggggacgttt
     6481 gtctcgaaaa ttgattaatg gtattaggga taagcaatct ggcaaaacaa tattagattt
     6541 tttgaaatca gatggttttg ccaatcgcaa ttttatgcag ctgatccatg atgatagttt
     6601 gacatttaaa gaagacattc aaaaagcaca agtgtctgga caaggcgata gtttacatga
     6661 acatattgca aatttagctg gtagccctgc tattaaaaaa ggtattttac agactgtaaa
     6721 agttgttgat gaattggtca aagtaatggg gcggcataag ccagaaaata tcgttattga
     6781 aatggcacgt gaaaatcaga caactcaaaa gggccagaaa aattcgcgag agcgtatgaa
     6841 acgaatcgaa gaaggtatca aagaattagg aagtcagatt cttaaagagc atcctgttga
     6901 aaatactcaa ttgcaaaatg aaaagctcta tctctattat ctccaaaatg gaagagacat
     6961 gtatgtggac caagaattag atattaatcg tttaagtgat tatgatgtcg atcacattgt
     7021 tccacaaagt ttccttaaag acgattcaat agacaataag gtcttaacgc gttctgataa
     7081 aaatcgtggt aaatcggata acgttccaag tgaagaagta gtcaaaaaga tgaaaaacta
     7141 ttggagacaa cttctaaacg ccaagttaat cactcaacgt aagtttgata atttaacgaa
     7201 agctgaacgt ggaggtttga gtgaacttga taaagctggt tttatcaaac gccaattggt
     7261 tgaaactcgc caaatcacta agcatgtggc acaaattttg gatagtcgca tgaatactaa
     7321 atacgatgaa aatgataaac ttattcgaga ggttaaagtg attaccttaa aatctaaatt
     7381 agtttctgac ttccgaaaag atttccaatt ctataaagta cgtgagatta acaattacca
     7441 tcatgcccat gatgcgtatc taaatgccgt cgttggaact gctttgatta agaaatatcc
     7501 aaaacttgaa tcggagtttg tctatggtga ttataaagtt tatgatgttc gtaaaatgat
     7561 tgctaagtct gagcaagaaa taggcaaagc aaccgcaaaa tatttctttt actctaatat
     7621 catgaacttc ttcaaaacag aaattacact tgcaaatgga gagattcgca aacgccctct
     7681 aatcgaaact aatggggaaa ctggagaaat tgtctgggat aaagggcgag attttgccac
     7741 agtgcgcaaa gtattgtcca tgccccaagt caatattgtc aagaaaacag aagtacagac
     7801 aggcggattc tccaaggagt caattttacc aaaaagaaat tcggacaagc ttattgctcg
     7861 taaaaaagac tgggatccaa aaaaatatgg tggttttgat agtccaacgg tagcttattc
     7921 agtcctagtg gttgctaagg tggaaaaagg gaaatcgaag aagttaaaat ccgttaaaga
     7981 gttactaggg atcacaatta tggaaagaag ttcctttgaa aaaaatccga ttgacttttt
     8041 agaagctaaa ggatataagg aagttaaaaa agacttaatc attaaactac ctaaatatag
     8101 tctttttgag ttagaaaacg gtcgtaaacg gatgctggct agtgccggag aattacaaaa
     8161 aggaaatgag ctggctctgc caagcaaata tgtgaatttt ttatatttag ctagtcatta
     8221 tgaaaagttg aagggtagtc cagaagataa cgaacaaaaa caattgtttg tggagcagca
     8281 taagcattat ttagatgaga ttattgagca aatcagtgaa ttttctaagc gtgttatttt
     8341 agcagatgcc aatttagata aagttcttag tgcatataac aaacatagag acaaaccaat
     8401 acgtgaacaa gcagaaaata ttattcattt atttacgttg acgaatcttg gagctcccgc
     8461 tgcttttaaa tattttgata caacaattga tcgtaaacga tatacgtcta caaaagaagt
     8521 tttagatgcc actcttatcc atcaatccat cactggtctt tatgaaacac gcattgattt
     8581 gagtcagcta ggaggtgact gaccggctga taaatttctt tgaatttctc cttgattatt
     8641 tgttataaaa gttataaaat aatcttgttg gaaccattca aaacagcata gcaagttaaa
     8701 ataaggctag tccgttatca acttgaaaaa gtggcaccga gtcggtgctt tttttgatac
     8761 ttctattcta ctctgactgc aaaccaaaaa aacaagcgct ttcaaaacgc ttgttttatc
     8821 atttttaggg aaattaatct cttaatcctt ttatcattct acatttaggc gctgccatct
     8881 tgggacaatg aaaacgttag tcatggcgcg ccttgacggc tagctcagtc ctaggtacag
     8941 tgctagctct attcagcgaa cttcccaggt tttagagcta tgctgttttg aatggtccca
     9001 aaacctgcag acaagcccgg ccggcctaag gcgatgcccc ctcgacctcg atcagggagg
     9061 cgttcaggac gactcacaaa gaaagccggg caatgcccgg ctttttccac gcctcctggg
     9121 ctgacttcag gtgctacatt tgaagagata aattgcactg aaatctagag cggttgcggc
     9181 cgcaaaaaaa caagcgcttt caaaacgctt gttttatcat ttttagggaa attatgtgat
     9241 ccgtagcggt tttcaaaatt tgcaaccagg aatgaattac tatccctttt atcaagaagc
     9301 gcaaaagaaa aacgaaatga tacaccaatc agtgcaaaaa aagatataat gggagataag
     9361 acggttcgtg ttcgtgctga cttgcaccat atcataaaaa tcgaaacagc aaagaatggc
     9421 ggaaacgtaa aagaagttat ggaaataaga cttagaagca aacttaagag tgtgttgata
     9481 gtgcagtatc ttaaaatttt gtataatagg aattgaagtt aaattagatg ctaaaaattt
     9541 gtaattaaga aggagtgatt acatgaacaa aaatataaaa tattctcaaa actttttaac
     9601 gagtgaaaaa gtactcaacc aaataataaa acaattgaat ttaaaagaaa ccgataccgt
     9661 ttacgaaatt ggaacaggta aagggcattt aacgacgaaa ctggctaaaa taagtaaaca
     9721 ggtaacgtct attgaattag acagtcatct attcaactta tcgtcagaaa aattaaaact
     9781 gaatactcgt gtcactttaa ttcaccaaga tattctacag tttcaattcc ctaacaaaca
     9841 gaggtataaa attgttggga gtattcctta ccatttaagc acacaaatta ttaaaaaagt
     9901 ggtttttgaa agccatgcgt ctgacatcta tctgattgtt gaagaaggat tctacaagcg
     9961 taccttggat attcaccgaa cactagggtt gctcttgcac actcaagtct cgattcagca
    10021 attgcttaag ctgccagcgg aatgctttca tcctaaacca aaagtaaaca gtgtcttaat
    10081 aaaacttacc cgccatacca cagatgttcc agataaatat tggaagctat atacgtactt
    10141 tgtttcaaaa tgggtcaatc gagaatatcg tcaactgttt actaaaaatc agtttcatca
    10201 agcaatgaaa cacgccaaag taaacaattt aagtaccgtt acttatgagc aagtattgtc
    10261 tatttttaat agttatctat tatttaacgg gaggaaataa ttctatgagt cgcttttgta
    10321 aatttggaaa gttacacgtt actaaaggga atgtagataa attattaggt atactactga
    10381 cagcttccaa ggagctaaag aggtccctag cgctcttatc atggggaagc tcggatcata
    10441 tgcaagacaa aataaactcg caacagcact tggagaaatg ggacgaatcg agaaaaccct
    10501 ctttacgctg gattacatat ctaataaagc cgtaaggaga cgggttcaaa aaggtttaaa
    10561 taaaggagaa gcaatcaatg cattagctag aactatattt tttggacaac gtggagaatt
    10621 tagagaacgt gctctccaag accagttaca aagagctagt gcactaaaca taattattaa
    10681 cgctataagt gtgtggaaca ctgtatatat ggaaaaagcc gtagaagaat taaaagcaag
    10741 aggagaattt agagaagatt taatgccata tgcgtggccg ttaggatggg aacatatcaa
    10801 ttttcttgga gaatacaaat ttgaaggatt acatgacact gggcaaatga atttacgtcc
    10861 tttacgtata aaagagccgt tttattctta atataacggc tctttttata gaaaaaatcc
    10921 ttagcgtggt ttttttccga aatgctggcg gtaccccaag aattagaaat gagtagatca
    10981 aattattcac gaatagaatc aggaaaatca gatccaacca taaaaacact agaacaaatt
    11041 gcaaagttaa ctaactcaac gctagtagtg gatttaatcc caaatgagcc aacagaacca
    11101 gagccagaaa cagaatcaga acaagtaaca ttggatttag aaatggaaga agaaaaaagc
    11161 aatgacttcg tgtgaataat gcacgaaatc gttgcttatt tttttttaaa agcggtatac
    11221 tagatataac gaaacaacga actgaataga aacgaaaaaa gagccatgac acatttataa
    11281 aatgtttgac gacattttat aaatgcatag cccgataaga ttgccaaacc aacgcttatc
    11341 agttagtcag atgaactctt ccctcgtaag aagttattta attaactttg tttgaagacg
    11401 gtatataacc gtactatcat tatataggga aatcagagag ttttcaagta tctaagctac
    11461 tgaatttaag aattgttaag caatcaatcg gaaatcgttt gattgctttt tttgtattca
    11521 tttatagaag gtggagtttg tatgaatcat gatgaatgta aaacttatat aaaaaatagt
    11581 ttattggaga taagaaaatt agcaaatatc tatacactag aaacgtttaa gaaagagtta
    11641 gaaaagagaa atatctactt agaaacaaaa tcagataagt atttttcttc ggagggggaa
    11701 gattatatat ataagttaat agaaaataac aaaataattt attcgattag tggaaaaaaa
    11761 ttgacttata aaggaaaaaa atctttttca aaacatgcaa tattgaaaca gttgaatgaa
    11821 aaagcaaacc aagttaatta aacaacctat tttataggat ttataggaaa ggagaacagc
    11881 tgaatgaata tcccttttgt tgtagaaact gtgcttcatg acggcttgtt aaagtacaaa
    11941 tttaaaaata gtaaaattcg ctcaatcact accaagccag gtaaaagcaa aggggctatt
    12001 tttgcgtatc gctcaaaatc aagcatgatt ggcggtcgtg gtgttgttct gacttccgag
    12061 gaagcgattc aagaaaatca agatacattt acacattgga cacccaacgt ttatcgttat
    12121 ggaacgtatg cagacgaaaa ccgttcatac acgaaaggac attctgaaaa caatttaaga
    12181 caaatcaata ccttctttat tgattttgat attcacacgg caaaagaaac tatttcagca
    12241 agcgatattt taacaaccgc tattgattta ggttttatgc ctactatgat tatcaaatct
    12301 gataaaggtt atcaagcata ttttgtttta gaaacgccag tctatgtgac ttcaaaatca
    12361 gaatttaaat ctgtcaaagc agccaaaata atttcgcaaa atatccgaga atattttgga
    12421 aagtctttgc cagttgatct aacgtgtaat cattttggta ttgctcgcat accaagaacg
    12481 gacaatgtag aattttttga tcctaattac cgttattctt tcaaagaatg gcaagattgg
    12541 tctttcaaac aaacagataa taagggcttt actcgttcaa gtctaacggt tttaagcggt
    12601 acagaaggca aaaaacaagt agatgaaccc tggtttaatc tcttattgca cgaaacgaaa
    12661 ttttcaggag aaaagggttt aatagggcgt aataacgtca tgtttaccct ctctttagcc
    12721 tactttagtt caggctattc aatcgaaacg tgcgaatata atatgtttga gtttaataat
    12781 cgattagatc aacccttaga agaaaaagaa gtaatcaaaa ttgttagaag tgcctattca
    12841 gaaaactatc aaggggctaa tagggaatac attaccattc tttgcaaagc ttgggtatca
    12901 agtgatttaa ccagtaaaga tttatttgtc cgtcaagggt ggtttaaatt caagaaaaaa
    12961 agaagcgaac gtcaacgtgt tcatttgtca gaatggaaag aagatttaat ggcttatatt
    13021 agcgaaaaaa gcgatgtata caagccttat ttagtgacga ccaaaaaaga gattagagaa
    13081 gtgctaggca ttcctgaacg gacattagat aaattgctga aggtactgaa ggcgaatcag
    13141 gaaattttct ttaagattaa accaggaaga aatggtggca ttcaacttgc tagtgttaaa
    13201 tcattgttgc tatcgatcat taaagtaaaa aaagaagaaa aagaaagcta tataaaggcg
    13261 ctgacaaatt cttttgactt agagcataca ttcattcaag agactttaaa caagctagca
    13321 gaacgcccta aaacggacac acaactcgat ttgtttagct atgatacagg ctgaaaataa
    13381 aacccgcact atgccattac atttatatct atgatacgtg tttgtttttt ctttgctgtt
    13441 tagcgaatga ttagcagaaa tatacagagt aagattttaa ttaattatta gggggagaag
    13501 gagagagtag cccgaaaact tttagttggc ttggactgaa cgaagtgagg gaaaggctac
    13561 taaaacgtcg aggggcagtg agagcgaagc gaacacttga ttttttaatt ttctatcttt
    13621 tataggtcat tagagtatac ttatttgtcc tataaactat ttagcagcat aatagattta
    13681 ttgaataggt catttaagtt gagcatatta gaggaggaaa atcttggaga aatatttgaa
    13741 gaacccgatt acatggattg gattagttct tgtggttacg tggtttttaa ctaaaagtag
    13801 tgaatttttg atttttggtg tgtgtgtctt gttgttagta tttgctagtc aaagtgatta
    13861 aatagaattc cggatgagca ttcatcaggc gggcaagaat gtgaataaag gccggataaa
    13921 acttgtgctt atttttcttt acggtcttta aaaaggccgt aatatccagc tgaacggtct
    13981 ggttataggt acattgagca actgactgaa atgcctcaaa atgttcttta cgatgccatt
    14041 gggatatatc aacggtggta tatccagtga tttttttctc cattttagct tccttagctc
    14101 ctgaaaatct cgataactca aaaaatacgc ccggtagtga tcttatttca ttatggtgaa
    14161 agttggaacc tcttacgtgc cgatcaacgt ctcattttcg ccaaaagttg gcccagggct
    14221 tcccggtatc aacagggaca ccaggattta tttattctgc gaagtgatct tccgtcacag
    14281 gtatttattc ggcgcaaagt gcgtcgggtg atgctgccaa cttactgatt tagtgtatga
    14341 tggtgttttt gaggtgctcc agtggcttct gtttctatca gctgtccctc ctgttcagct
    14401 actgacgggg tggtgcgtaa cggcaaaagc accgccggac atcagcgcta gcggagtgta
    14461 tactggctta ctatgttggc actgatgagg gtgtcagtga agtgcttcat gtggcaggag
    14521 aaaaaaggct gcaccggtgc gtcagcagaa tatgtgatac aggatatatt ccgcttcctc
    14581 gctcactgac tcgctacgct cggtcgttcg actgcggcga gcggaaatgg cttacgaacg
    14641 gggcggagat ttcctggaag atgccaggaa gatacttaac agggaagtga gagggccgcg
    14701 gcaaagccgt ttttccatag gctccgcccc cctgacaagc atcacgaaat ctgacgctca
    14761 aatcagtggt ggcgaaaccc gacaggacta taaagatacc aggcgtttcc ccctggcggc
    14821 tccctcgtgc gctctcctgt tcctgccttt cggtttaccg gtgtcattcc gctgttatgg
    14881 ccgcgtttgt ctcattccac gcctgacact cagttccggg taggcagttc gctccaagct
    14941 ggactgtatg cacgaacccc ccgttcagtc cgaccgctgc gccttatccg gtaactatcg
    15001 tcttgagtcc aacccggaaa gacatgcaaa agcaccactg gcagcagcca ctggtaattg
    15061 atttagagga gttagtcttg aagtcatgcg ccggttaagg ctaaactgaa aggacaagtt
    15121 ttggtgactg cgctcctcca agccagttac ctcggttcaa agagttggta gctcagagaa
    15181 ccttcgaaaa accgccctgc aaggcggttt tttcgttttc agagcaagag attacgcgca
    15241 gaccaaaacg atctcaagaa gatcatctta ttaatcagat aaaatatttc tagccaatac
    15301 gcaaaccgcc tctccccgcg cgttggccga ttcattaatg cagctggcac ga
//
