# Supplementary material for: Heterologous Cas9 and non-homologous end joining as a Potentially Organism-Agnostic Knockout (POAK) system in bacteria
Source: bioRxiv preprint, doi:10.1101/601971, version 2 (2021-10-06)
Supplement: Plasmid Sequences [file 601971_file03.zip › SuppFileA1/IP_22.gb]

LOCUS       IP_22                   8163 bp ds-DNA     circular     23-FEB-2017
DEFINITION  .
ACCESSION   urn.local...g-9z018lw
KEYWORDS    .
SOURCE      
  ORGANISM  .
FEATURES             Location/Qualifiers
     rep_origin      complement(42..724)
                     /ApEinfo_revcolor="#9eafd2"
                     /ApEinfo_fwdcolor="#9eafd2"
                     /label="ColE1 origin"
     misc_feature    792..1601
                     /ApEinfo_revcolor="#ffef86"
                     /ApEinfo_fwdcolor="#ffef86"
                     /label="NS2"
     misc_feature    1465..1474
                     /ApEinfo_revcolor="#b7e6d7"
                     /ApEinfo_fwdcolor="#b7e6d7"
                     /label="Problem"
     misc_feature    1467..1476
                     /ApEinfo_revcolor="#b7e6d7"
                     /ApEinfo_fwdcolor="#b7e6d7"
                     /label="Problem"
     misc_feature    1602..3038
                     /ApEinfo_revcolor="#9eafd2"
                     /ApEinfo_fwdcolor="#9eafd2"
                     /label="src_IP_10"
     gene            complement(1716..2798)
                     /ApEinfo_revcolor="#c7b0e3"
                     /ApEinfo_fwdcolor="#c7b0e3"
                     /label="lacI"
     misc_feature    complement(1738..1758)
                     /ApEinfo_revcolor="#b4abac"
                     /ApEinfo_fwdcolor="#b4abac"
                     /label="lacI-F primer"
     misc_feature    complement(1935..1956)
                     /ApEinfo_revcolor="#ff00ff"
                     /ApEinfo_fwdcolor="#ff00ff"
                     /label="primer"
     misc_feature    2974..3014
                     /ApEinfo_revcolor="#b1ff67"
                     /ApEinfo_fwdcolor="#b1ff67"
                     /label="Cloning Insert"
     misc_feature    3029..4738
                     /ApEinfo_revcolor="#c7b0e3"
                     /ApEinfo_fwdcolor="#c7b0e3"
                     /label="IP_G_8"
     misc_feature    3039..5437
                     /ApEinfo_revcolor="#b7e6d7"
                     /ApEinfo_fwdcolor="#b7e6d7"
                     /label="src_LigD_MYCS2"
     misc_feature    3072..3101
                     /ApEinfo_revcolor="#8f02ff"
                     /ApEinfo_fwdcolor="#8f02ff"
                     /label="TRC promoter"
     misc_binding    3105..3127
                     /ApEinfo_revcolor="#84b0dc"
                     /ApEinfo_fwdcolor="#84b0dc"
                     /label="LacO"
     misc_feature    3134..3148
                     /ApEinfo_revcolor="#ff0087"
                     /ApEinfo_fwdcolor="#ff0087"
                     /label="RBS"
     gene            3149..5437
                     /ApEinfo_revcolor="#b1ff67"
                     /ApEinfo_fwdcolor="#b1ff67"
                     /label="LigD_MYCS2"
     misc_feature    4709..6446
                     /ApEinfo_revcolor="#84b0dc"
                     /ApEinfo_fwdcolor="#84b0dc"
                     /label="IP_G_9"
     misc_feature    5444..5458
                     /ApEinfo_revcolor="#ff0087"
                     /ApEinfo_fwdcolor="#ff0087"
                     /label="RBS"
     gene            5459..6415
                     /ApEinfo_revcolor="#d59687"
                     /ApEinfo_fwdcolor="#d59687"
                     /label="Ku_MYCS2"
     misc_feature    6416..7124
                     /ApEinfo_revcolor="#b7e6d7"
                     /ApEinfo_fwdcolor="#b7e6d7"
                     /label="NS2"
     misc_feature    6465..6474
                     /ApEinfo_revcolor="#b7e6d7"
                     /ApEinfo_fwdcolor="#b7e6d7"
                     /label="Problem"
     misc_feature    complement(7194..8139)
                     /ApEinfo_revcolor="#c7b0e3"
                     /ApEinfo_fwdcolor="#c7b0e3"
                     /label="Km cassette (HincII fragment, pAM1431)"
     CDS             7324..8139
                     /ApEinfo_revcolor="#faac61"
                     /ApEinfo_fwdcolor="#faac61"
                     /label="Kmr"
     misc_feature    7749..7758
                     /ApEinfo_revcolor="#b7e6d7"
                     /ApEinfo_fwdcolor="#b7e6d7"
                     /label="Problem"
ORIGIN      
        1 atgtgagcaa aaggccagca aaaggccagg aaccgtaaaa aggccgcgtt gctggcgttt
       61 ttccataggc tccgcccccc tgacgagcat cacaaaaatc gacgctcaag tcagaggtgg
      121 cgaaacccga caggactata aagataccag gcgtttcccc ctggaagctc cctcgtgcgc
      181 tctcctgttc cgaccctgcc gcttaccgga tacctgtccg cctttctccc ttcgggaagc
      241 gtggcgcttt ctcatagctc acgctgtagg tatctcagtt cggtgtaggt cgttcgctcc
      301 aagctgggct gtgtgcacga accccccgtt cagcccgacc gctgcgcctt atccggtaac
      361 tatcgtcttg agtccaaccc ggtaagacac gacttatcgc cactggcagc agccactggt
      421 aacaggatta gcagagcgag gtatgtaggc ggtgctacag agttcttgaa gtggtggcct
      481 aactacggct acactagaag gacagtattt ggtatctgcg ctctgctgaa gccagttacc
      541 ttcggaaaaa gagttggtag ctcttgatcc ggcaaacaaa ccaccgctgg tagcggtggt
      601 ttttttgttt gcaagcagca gattacgcgc agaaaaaaag gatctcaaga agatcctttg
      661 atcttttcta cggggtctga cgctcagtgg aacgaaaact cacgttaagg gattttggtc
      721 atgagattat caaaaaggat cttcacctag atccttttaa attaaaaatg aagttttaaa
      781 tcaatctaaa gcttggcgtc tgcaagaagc cggtgcccat ctcatttttg acgatatgcg
      841 actgctgccc agtctgctcc aatcgtcgcc aaaagataac tccacagcat tgcccaatcc
      901 ctaacccctg ctcgcgccgc aactacacac taaaccgttc ctgcgcgatc gctcttactg
      961 ttgatggctc gtgcttaaaa acaatgcaac cctaaccgtt tcagctggtg attttcggac
     1021 gatttggctt acagggataa ctgagagtca acagcctctg tccgtcattg cacacccatc
     1081 catgcactgg ggacttgact catgctgaat cacatttccc ttgtccattg ggcgagaggg
     1141 gaggggaatc ttctggactc ttcactaagc ggcgatcgca ggttcttcta cccaagcagt
     1201 ggcgatcgct tgattgcagt cttcaatgct ggcctctgca gccatcgccg ccaccaaagc
     1261 atcgtaggcg ggacgttgtt gctccagtaa agtcttcgcc cgtaacaatc cccagcgact
     1321 gcgtaaatcc gcttcggcag gattgcgatc gagttgccgc cacagttgtt tccactgggc
     1381 gcgatcgtca gctccccctt ccacgttgcc gtagaccagt tgctctgccg ctgcaccggc
     1441 catcaacacc tgacaccact gttccagcga tcgctgactg agttgcccct gtgcggcttc
     1501 ggcttctagc gcagctgctt ggaactgcac acccccgcga ccaggttgtc cttggcgcag
     1561 cgcttcccac gctgagaggg tgtagcccgt cacgggtaac ccataccaca gcttccgatg
     1621 gctgcctgac gccagaagca ttggtgcacc gtgcagtcga tgataagctg tcaaaccaga
     1681 tcaattcgcg ctaactcaca ttaattgcgt tgcgctcact gcccgctttc cagtcgggaa
     1741 acctgtcgtg ccagctgcat taatgaatcg gccaacgcgc ggggagaggc ggtttgcgta
     1801 ttgggcgcca gggtggtttt tcttttcacc agtgagacgg gcaacagctg attgcccttc
     1861 accgcctggc cctgagagag ttgcagcaag cggtccacgc tggtttgccc cagcaggcga
     1921 aaatcctgtt tgatggtggt taacggcggg atataacatg agctgtcttc ggtatcgtcg
     1981 tatcccacta ccgagatatc cgcaccaacg cgcagcccgg actcggtaat ggcgcgcatt
     2041 gcgcccagcg ccatctgatc gttggcaacc agcatcgcag tgggaacgat gccctcattc
     2101 agcatttgca tggtttgttg aaaaccggac atggcactcc agtcgccttc ccgttccgct
     2161 atcggctgaa tttgattgcg agtgagatat ttatgccagc cagccagacg cagacgcgcc
     2221 gagacagaac ttaatgggcc cgctaacagc gcgatttgct ggtgacccaa tgcgaccaga
     2281 tgctccacgc ccagtcgcgt accgtcttca tgggagaaaa taatactgtt gatgggtgtc
     2341 tggtcagaga catcaagaaa taacgccgga acattagtgc aggcagcttc cacagcaatg
     2401 gcatcctggt catccagcgg atagttaatg atcagcccac tgacgcgttg cgcgagaaga
     2461 ttgtgcaccg ccgctttaca ggcttcgacg ccgcttcgtt ctaccatcga caccaccacg
     2521 ctggcaccca gttgatcggc gcgagattta atcgccgcga caatttgcga cggcgcgtgc
     2581 agggccagac tggaggtggc aacgccaatc agcaacgact gtttgcccgc cagttgttgt
     2641 gccacgcggt tgggaatgta attcagctcc gccatcgccg cttccacttt ttcccgcgtt
     2701 ttcgcagaaa cgtggctggc ctggttcacc acgcgggaaa cggtctgata agagacaccg
     2761 gcatactctg cgacatcgta taacgttact ggtttcacat tcaccaccct gaattgactc
     2821 tcttccgggc gctatcatgc cataccgcga aaggttttgc accattcgat ggtgtcaacg
     2881 taaatgcatg ccgcttcgcc ttcgcgcgcg aattgatctg ctgcctcgcg cgtttcggtg
     2941 atgacggtga aaacctctga cacatgcagc tcccggagac ggtcacagct tgtctgttaa
     3001 cggttctggc aaatcggaga cggtcacagc ttgtctgtta acggttctgg caaatattct
     3061 gaaatgagct gttgacaatt aatcatccgg ctcgtataat gtgtggaatt gtgagcggat
     3121 aacaatttca cacaaggagg aaaaaaaaat ggctagacac ccctggggta tggagcgata
     3181 cgagcgcgtc cgactaacca accccgacaa agtcctatat cctgctacag gaacgactaa
     3241 ggccgaggtt tttgattact atttgagcat tgcgcaggtg atggtgcctc atattgccgg
     3301 acgtcccgtt acacgaaaac gttggccaaa tggagtcgcg gaggaggcgt tctttgagaa
     3361 acaactggct tcatcggcac caagttggtt ggaacggggg agtattacac ataaatctgg
     3421 cacaacaacg taccccatta tcaatacgag ggaggggtta gcctgggtgg cacaacaagc
     3481 ctcgcttgag gtacatgtac cgcaatggcg cttcgaggat ggcgatcagg gaccagctac
     3541 ccggattgtg ttcgacctag atccaggtga gggggtaacg atgacgcaac tatgcgagat
     3601 agctcacgaa gtccgcgcgc ttatgaccga tctcgattta gaaacatacc cgctaacgtc
     3661 gggctcgaaa gggctccacc tatacgtacc gttggctgag ccgatcagca gccgcggcgc
     3721 ctcggtgctg gcacggcggg ttgctcaaca gttagaacag gcaatgccaa aactggttac
     3781 tgcaaccatg acgaaatcac tgcgtgccgg aaaggtgttc ctcgactgga gtcagaacaa
     3841 tgcagcgaag acgacgattg cgccttactc ccttcgaggc cgcgaccacc cgacggtggc
     3901 agctccccga acctgggatg aaattgcaga ccccgaactt cgtcatctgc gctttgacga
     3961 ggttttggac cggttagatg agtatggtga cctcttggcc ccgcttgatg cggacgcacc
     4021 tattgcggac aaactgacta cttaccgttc tatgcgtgac gcttccaaga ccccagagcc
     4081 cgttcctaag gagatcccta aaaccggaaa taacgacaaa ttcgtcattc aagaacacca
     4141 tgcacgacgt ctccactacg atctccgcct ggaacgcgac ggtgtgctcg tgtctttcgc
     4201 ggtccctaag aacctgcccg agaccactgc cgaaaaccgt ctcgcggtgc acaccgaaga
     4261 tcaccccatc gagtatttag catttcatgg ctcgatcccc aaaggcgagt atggcgccgg
     4321 agacatggtt atttgggaca gtggttctta cgaaactgag aaattccggg tgccggaaga
     4381 actggataac ccagatgact cgcacggcga aatcattgtg accttgcatg gcgagaaggt
     4441 ggacggtcgt tacgctctca ttcaaactaa gggtaaaaat tggctggcgc accgcatgaa
     4501 ggaccaaaag aacgctcggc cggaagattt cgccccgatg ctcgccactg agggttccgt
     4561 ggccaaatac aaagctaaac aatgggcgtt cgagggtaaa tgggatgggt accgagtcat
     4621 tattgatgct gatcatgggc aactccagat ccgctcgcgg accggccgcg aagtcacggg
     4681 ggaatatcct cagttcaagg ctctcgctgc cgatctcgct gagcaccatg tggtcctcga
     4741 tggcgaggcg gttgcgctgg atgaatccgg tgtgccgagc tttgggcaga tgcagaatcg
     4801 cgcgcggagt acgcgggtgg aattttgggc gtttgatatc ctgtggctgg atggccgctc
     4861 actgctgcgg gccaagtatt cagatcgacg aaaaatcttg gaagcgctgg ccgatggcgg
     4921 aggcctgatc gttccggatc aactgccggg cgatggccca gaagccatgg aacatgttcg
     4981 gaagaagcgc tttgaaggtg tcgtcgccaa aaaatgggat tccacgtatc agcccggtcg
     5041 ccgcagcagc agctggatca aggataagat ctggaatact caagaagttg tgatcggtgg
     5101 gtggcgccag ggcgaagggg ggcgcagcag tggtatcggt gccttggtct tgggtatccc
     5161 aggccccgaa ggcttgcagt ttgtgggccg cgttggcacc ggctttaccg aaaaggaatt
     5221 gagcaagctg aaagatatgc tgaaaccgct gcataccgat gaaagcccgt ttaacgcccc
     5281 cctgcccaag gttgatgccc gcggcgtcac ctttgtccgc ccggaattgg tcggcgaagt
     5341 ccgctatagc gaacgcacca gtgatggccg cttgcgccag cccagttggc gcggcttgcg
     5401 ccctgataag acccccgatg aagtcgtctg ggaataatca cacaaggagg aaaaaaaaat
     5461 gcgcagtatt tggaaaggat ctattgcgtt cggcctcgtc aatgtccccg tgaaagtgta
     5521 cagcgcgacc gaagatcatg atattaaatt tcatcaggtt cacgctaaag ataacggccg
     5581 cattcgctac aaacgtgtct gtgaggtgtg cggggaggtt gtggaatatc gtgatatcaa
     5641 caaggctttc gagagcgatg atgggcagat ggtcgtcatc acagacgaag atatcgcaac
     5701 attgcccgag gaacgttcgc gcgagattga ggtggttgaa ttcatcccgg cagagcagct
     5761 cgaccctctg atgtacgata agagttactt cctcgaaccg gatagtaaat cgagcaaaag
     5821 ctacgtgctc ttggcgaaga cattggcgga aactgatcgg attgcaattg tgcacttcag
     5881 tctccggaat aagtcgcgtc tggcagcgct gcgcgtgaag gacttcagta aacgcgatgt
     5941 tatgatgatt catacgctgt tgtggcccga tgaaattcgc gatccggatt tcccaattct
     6001 cgataaagag gtgcagatca aaccagctga gctgaaaatg gcgggtcagg tcgtggagag
     6061 catgacggat gatttcaaac cggatttgta ccatgacgat tatcaggaac agctccgcga
     6121 gctcgtgcag gcgaagctgg aaggcggaga agcctttagt gtggaagagc agcctgcgga
     6181 attggacgag ggtaccgaag atgtcagcga tttgttggcc aagctggagg cttccgtgaa
     6241 agcgcggaaa ggtgggaaat ctgattccaa agatgatagt gatagcgaaa gtgattctaa
     6301 agagagcaaa agtgattcga agcccgcgaa gaaagcacca gctaaaaaag cagctgcgaa
     6361 gaaaagcacc gctaagaagg cccctgctaa gaaagctgcg gctaaaaaaa gctagaccaa
     6421 gtagtgaccc gcttcgtgat gcaaaatccg ctgacgatat tcgggcgatc gctgctgaat
     6481 gccatcgagc agtaacgtgg caccccgccc ctgccaagtc accgcatcca gactgaacag
     6541 caccaagagg ctaaaaccca atcccgccgg tagcagcgga gaactaccca gcattggtcc
     6601 caccaaagct aatgccgtcg tggtaaaaat cgcgatcgcc gtcagactca agcccagttc
     6661 gctcatgctt cctcatctag gtcacagtct tcggcgatcg catcgatctg atgctgcagc
     6721 aagcgttttc cataccggcg atcgcgccgt cgccctttcg ctgccgtggc ccgcttacga
     6781 gctcgtttat cgaccacgat cgcatccaaa tccgcgatcg cttcccagtc cggcaattca
     6841 gtctggggcg tccgtttcat taatcctgat caggcacgaa attgctgtgc gtagtatcgc
     6901 gcatagcggc cagcctctgc caacagcgca tcgtgattgc ctgcctcaac aatctggccg
     6961 cgctccatca ccaagatgcg gctggcatta cgaaccgtag ccagacggtg agcaatgata
     7021 aagaccgtcc gtccctgcat cacccgttct agggcctctt gcaccaaggt ttcggactcg
     7081 gaatcaagcg ccgaagtcgc ctcatccaga attaaaatgc gtggtccatc aggcagtttc
     7141 ccagacatta ctcacccgtc cgccactcgt cagcaaagaa gcaagcttag atcgacctgc
     7201 aggggggggg gggaaagcca cgttgtgtct caaaatctct gatgttacat tgcacaagat
     7261 aaaaatatat catcatgaac aataaaactg tctgcttaca taaacagtaa tacaaggggt
     7321 gttatgagcc atattcaacg ggaaacgtct tgctcgaggc cgcgattaaa ttccaacatg
     7381 gatgctgatt tatatgggta taaatgggct cgcgataatg tcgggcaatc aggtgcgaca
     7441 atctatcgat tgtatgggaa gcccgatgcg ccagagttgt ttctgaaaca tggcaaaggt
     7501 agcgttgcca atgatgttac agatgagatg gtcagactaa actggctgac ggaatttatg
     7561 cctcttccga ccatcaagca ttttatccgt actcctgatg atgcatggtt actcaccact
     7621 gcgatccccg ggaaaacagc attccaggta ttagaagaat atcctgattc aggtgaaaat
     7681 attgttgatg cgctggcagt gttcctgcgc cggttgcatt cgattcctgt ttgtaattgt
     7741 ccttttaaca gcgatcgcgt atttcgtctc gctcaggcgc aatcacgaat gaataacggt
     7801 ttggttgatg cgagtgattt tgatgacgag cgtaatggct ggcctgttga acaagtctgg
     7861 aaagaaatgc ataagctttt gccattctca ccggattcag tcgtcactca tggtgatttc
     7921 tcacttgata accttatttt tgacgagggg aaattaatag gttgtattga tgttggacga
     7981 gtcggaatcg cagaccgata ccaggatctt gccatcctat ggaactgcct cggtgagttt
     8041 tctccttcat tacagaaacg gctttttcaa aaatatggta ttgataatcc tgatatgaat
     8101 aaattgcagt ttcatttgat gctcgatgag tttttctaat caggggataa cgcaggaaag
     8161 aac
//
