# Supplementary material for: Heterologous Cas9 and non-homologous end joining as a Potentially Organism-Agnostic Knockout (POAK) system in bacteria
Source: bioRxiv preprint, doi:10.1101/601971, version 2 (2021-10-06)
Supplement: Plasmid Sequences [file 601971_file03.zip › SuppFileA1/IP_260.gb]

LOCUS       IP_260                 11086 bp    DNA     circular UNA 09-JAN-2019
DEFINITION  IP_248galk1f,galk2f.
ACCESSION   urn.local...3f-9z01nbm
VERSION     urn.local...3f-9z01nbm
KEYWORDS    .
SOURCE      
  ORGANISM  .
FEATURES             Location/Qualifiers
     ligation        1..4
                     /label="Ligation"
     misc_feature    1..2509
                     /Source="referenceToDocument: urn:local:.:mh-7sd2340"
                     /label="IP_174 PCR Product (concatenated sequence 1)"
                     /note="Geneious type: Concatenated sequence"
     misc_feature    <4..>2506
                     /Source="referenceToDocument: urn:local:.:1r8-7d3mzs7"
                     /label="101knr_backbone (concatenated sequence 2)"
                     /note="Geneious type: Concatenated sequence"
     primer_bind     4..23
                     /Sequence="ACCAAGTAGTGACCCGCTTC"
                     /Hairpin_Tm="None"
                     /Tm="59.7"
                     /Self_Dimer_Tm="None"
                     /%GC="55.0"
                     /Pair_Dimer_Tm="None"
                     /Product_Size=2503
                     /Extension="CACCACAGCTCTTCGCTT"
                     /modified_by="isaacnplant"
                     /label="IP_P_735"
     primer_bind     4..23
                     /modified_by="isaacnplant"
                     /Mismatches=0
                     /Extension="CACCACACGTCTCGCTT"
                     /created_by="primer3"
                     /annotation_group="5909936072803327fb8da68-0a79-4115-a295-
                     fdb040c04658"
                     /%GC="55.0"
                     /Tm="63.0"
                     /Hairpin_Tm="None"
                     /Self_Dimer_Tm="None"
                     /Sequence="ACCAAGTAGTGACCCGCTTC"
                     /label="IP_P_932"
     misc_feature    44..51
                     /ApEinfo_revcolor="#7ea7d8"
                     /ApEinfo_fwdcolor="#7ea7d8"
                     /label="PacI"
     misc_feature    431..488
                     /ApEinfo_revcolor="#75c6a9"
                     /ApEinfo_fwdcolor="#75c6a9"
                     /label="putative terminator"
     misc_feature    455..472
                     /ApEinfo_revcolor="#ff9ccd"
                     /ApEinfo_fwdcolor="#ff9ccd"
                     /label="pBBR1 seq 3"
     misc_feature    515..519
                     /ApEinfo_revcolor="#ff9ccd"
                     /ApEinfo_fwdcolor="#ff9ccd"
                     /label="-35"
     misc_feature    538..549
                     /ApEinfo_revcolor="#ff9ccd"
                     /ApEinfo_fwdcolor="#ff9ccd"
                     /label="-10 and TSS"
     misc_feature    624..1286
                     /ApEinfo_revcolor="#ff9ccd"
                     /ApEinfo_fwdcolor="#ff9ccd"
                     /label="rep"
     misc_feature    1167..1185
                     /ApEinfo_revcolor="#ff9ccd"
                     /ApEinfo_fwdcolor="#ff9ccd"
                     /label="pBBR1 seq 4"
     misc_feature    1341..1356
                     /ApEinfo_revcolor="#7ea7d8"
                     /ApEinfo_fwdcolor="#7ea7d8"
                     /label="NotI/PacI"
     source          1357..>1441
                     /ApEinfo_revcolor="#b1ff67"
                     /ApEinfo_fwdcolor="#b1ff67"
                     /label="source"
     misc_feature    <1357..1441
                     /Source="referenceToDocument: urn:local:.:2og-7byb966"
                     /label="IP_103 PCR Product (concatenated sequence 1)"
                     /note="Geneious type: Concatenated sequence"
     ligation        1438..1441
                     /label="Ligation"
     misc_feature    1438..>2506
                     /Source="referenceToDocument: urn:local:.:2ok-7bybcv9"
                     /label="KnR (concatenated sequence 2)"
                     /note="Geneious type: Concatenated sequence"
     misc_feature    <1442..1457
                     /ApEinfo_revcolor="#b7e6d7"
                     /ApEinfo_fwdcolor="#b7e6d7"
                     /label="NS2"
     misc_feature    1442..2504
                     /Original_Bases="ATAAATGCTTCAATAATATTGAAAAAGGAAGAGTATGAGGG
                     AAGCGGTGATCGCCGAAGTATCGACTCAACTATCAGAGGTAGTTGGCGTCATCGAGCG
                     CCATCTCGAACCGACGTTGCTGGCCGTACATTTGTACGGCTCCGCAGTGGATGGCGGC
                     CTGAAGCCACACAGTGATATTGATTTGCTGGTTACGGTGACCGTAAGGCTTGATGAAA
                     CAACGCGGCGAGCTTTGATCAACGACCTTTTGGAAACTTCGGCTTCCCCTGGAGAGAG
                     CGAGATTCTCCGCGCTGTAGAAGTCACCATTGTTGTGCACGACGACATCATTCCGTGG
                     CGTTATCCAGCTAAGCGCGAACTGCAATTTGGAGAATGGCAGCGCAATGACATTCTTG
                     CAGGTATCTTCGAGCCAGCCACGATCGACATTGATCTGGCTATCTTGCTGACAAAAGC
                     AAGAGAACATAGCGTTGCCTTGGTAGGTCCAGCGGCGGAGGAACTCTTTGATCCGGTT
                     CCTGAACAGGATCTATTTGAGGCGCTAAATGAAACCTTAACGCTATGGAACTCGCCGC
                     CCGACTGGGCTGGCGATGAGCGAAATGTAGTGCTTACGTTGTCCCGCATTTGGTACAG
                     CGCAGTAACCGGCAAAATCGCGCCGAAGGATGTCGCTGCCGACTGGGCAATGGAGCGC
                     CTGCCGGCCCAGTATCAGCCCGTCATACTTGAAGCTAGACAGGCTTATCTTGGACAAG
                     AAGAAGATCGCTTGGCCTCGCGCGCAGATCAGTTGGAAGAATTTGTCCACTACGTGAA
                     AGGCGAGATCACCAAGGTAGTCGGCAAAT"
                     /label="ATAAATGCTTCAATAATATTGAAAAAGGAAGAGTATGAGGGAAGCGGTGA
                     TCGCCGAAGTATCGACTCAACTATCAGAGGTAGTTGGCGTCATCGAGCGCCATCTCGA
                     ACCGACGTTGCTGGCCGTACATTTGTACGGCTCCGCAGTGGATGGCGGCCTGAAGCCA
                     CACAGTGATATTGATTTGCTGGTTACGGTGACCGTAAGGCTTGATGAAACAACGCGGC
                     GAGCTTTGATCAACGACCTTTTGGAAACTTCGGCTTCCCCTGGAGAGAGCGAGATTCT
                     CCGCGCTGTAGAAGTCACCATTGTTGTGCACGACGACATCATTCCGTGGCGTTATCCA
                     GCTAAGCGCGAACTGCAATTTGGAGAATGGCAGCGCAATGACATTCTTGCAGGTATCT
                     TCGAGCCAGCCACGATCGACATTGATCTGGCTATCTTGCTGACAAAAGCAAGAGAACA
                     TAGCGTTGCCTTGGTAGGTCCAGCGGCGGAGGAACTCTTTGATCCGGTTCCTGAACAG
                     GATCTATTTGAGGCGCTAAATGAAACCTTAACGCTATGGAACTCGCCGCCCGACTGGG
                     CTGGCGATGAGCGAAATGTAGTGCTTACGTTGTCCCGCATTTGGTACAGCGCAGTAAC
                     CGGCAAAATCGCGCCGAAGGATGTCGCTGCCGACTGGGCAATGGAGCGCCTGCCGGCC
                     CAGTATCAGCCCGTCATACTTGAAGCTAGACAGGCTTATCTTGGACAAGAAGAAGATC
                     GCTTGGCCTCGCGCGCAGATCAGTTGGAAGAATTTGTCCACTACGTGAAAGGCGAGAT
                     CACCAAGGTAGTCGGCAAAT"
                     /note="Geneious type: Editing History Replacement"
     misc_feature    complement(1527..2472)
                     /ApEinfo_revcolor="#c7b0e3"
                     /ApEinfo_fwdcolor="#c7b0e3"
                     /label="Km cassette (HincII fragment, pAM1431)"
     CDS             1657..2472
                     /ApEinfo_revcolor="#faac61"
                     /ApEinfo_fwdcolor="#faac61"
                     /label="Kmr"
     misc_feature    1686..1691
                     /Recognition_pattern="C^TCGAG"
                     /annotation_group="CTCGAG"
                     /label="XhoI"
                     /note="Geneious type: restriction site"
     misc_feature    2100
                     /created_by="isaacnplant"
                     /label="T->C removal of esp3II site"
     misc_feature    complement(2485..2506)
                     /Sequence="TTGCTCACATGTTCTTTCCTGC"
                     /Hairpin_Tm="None"
                     /Tm="59.7"
                     /Self_Dimer_Tm="None"
                     /%GC="45.5"
                     /Pair_Dimer_Tm="None"
                     /Product_Size=2503
                     /Extension="CACCACAGCTCTTCGACA"
                     /modified_by="isaacnplant"
                     /label="IP_P_736"
                     /note="Geneious type: primer_bind_reverse"
     misc_feature    complement(2485..2506)
                     /modified_by="isaacnplant"
                     /Mismatches=0
                     /Extension="CACCACACGTCTCGACA"
                     /created_by="primer3"
                     /annotation_group="590993652833760b248bea3-a80b-4f01-a725-
                     99f6ce6e510b"
                     /%GC="45.5"
                     /Tm="62.7"
                     /Hairpin_Tm="None"
                     /Self_Dimer_Tm="None"
                     /Sequence="TTGCTCACATGTTCTTTCCTGC"
                     /label="IP_P_933"
                     /note="Geneious type: primer_bind_reverse"
     ligation        2506..2509
                     /label="Ligation"
     misc_feature    2506..4
                     /Source="referenceToDocument: urn:local:.:qg-7sd2hl1"
                     /label="4FT-Theta PCR Product 3 (concatenated sequence 2)"
                     /note="Geneious type: Concatenated sequence"
     misc_feature    2506^2507
                     /Original_Bases="TAGCGGCTCTTCC"
                     /label="TAGCGGCTCTTCC"
                     /note="Geneious type: Editing History Deletion"
     primer_bind     2516..2533
                     /Mismatches=0
                     /Extension="ATAGCGGCTCTTCCTGTTTTTTT"
                     /created_by="primer3"
                     /annotation_group="5731677922763818667e827-188e-46eb-bee6-
                     87f91e2c9be1"
                     /%GC="72.2"
                     /Tm="69.3"
                     /Hairpin_Tm="66.1"
                     /Self_Dimer_Tm="49.5"
                     /Sequence="GCGGCCGCAACCGCTCTA"
                     /label="IP_P_519"
     primer_bind     2516..2533
                     /Mismatches=0
                     /Extension="ATAGCGGCTCTTCCTGTTTTTTT"
                     /created_by="primer3"
                     /annotation_group="57319614147719297dd48f2-4ec3-4ff0-b67b-
                     3db14d628e5c"
                     /%GC="72.2"
                     /Tm="69.3"
                     /Hairpin_Tm="66.1"
                     /Self_Dimer_Tm="49.5"
                     /Sequence="GCGGCCGCAACCGCTCTA"
                     /label="IP_P_519"
     primer_bind     2516..2533
                     /Mismatches=0
                     /Extension="CACCACACGTCTCGATGTTTTTTT"
                     /created_by="primer3"
                     /annotation_group="590929861288861ac115474-aee4-4cd5-aef8-
                     1b8eabae6c8d"
                     /%GC="72.2"
                     /Tm="69.3"
                     /Hairpin_Tm="66.1"
                     /Self_Dimer_Tm="49.5"
                     /Sequence="GCGGCCGCAACCGCTCTA"
                     /label="IP_P_929"
     misc_feature    2516..2523
                     /ApEinfo_revcolor="#7ea7d8"
                     /ApEinfo_fwdcolor="#7ea7d8"
                     /label="NotI"
     misc_feature    <2695..>2774
                     /Source="referenceToDocument: urn:local:.:sg-7sd2j7e"
                     /label="4FT-Theta PCR Product 4 (concatenated sequence 2)"
                     /note="Geneious type: Concatenated sequence"
     primer_bind     complement(2695..2716)
                     /Sequence="TAAACCATCACAAGGAGCAGGA"
                     /Hairpin_Tm="None"
                     /Tm="62.4"
                     /Self_Dimer_Tm="None"
                     /%GC="45.5"
                     /created_by="primer3"
                     /label="galk2"
     misc_feature    2695..6765
                     /Original_Bases="GTTTTGGGACCATTCAAAACAGCATAGCTCTAAAACTGAGA
                     CCTCAGTCGGTCTCAGCTAGCACTGTACCTAGGACTGAGCTAGCCGTCAAGGCGCGCC
                     ATGACTAACGTTTTCATTGTCCCAAGATGGCAGCGCCTAAATGTAGAATGATAAAAGG
                     ATTAAGAGATTAATTTCCCTAAAAATGATAAAACAAGCGTTTTGAAAGCGCTTGTTTT
                     TTTGGTTTGCAGTCAGAGTAGAATAGAAGTATCAAAAAAAGCACCGACTCGGTGCCAC
                     TTTTTCAAGTTGATAACGGACTAGCCTTATTTTAACTTGCTATGCTGTTTTGAATGGT
                     TCCAACAAGATTATTTTATAACTTTTATAACAAATAATCAAGGAGAAATTCAAAGAAA
                     TTTATCAGCCGGTCAGTCACCTCCTAGCTGACTCAAATCAATGCGTGTTTCATAAAGA
                     CCAGTGATGGATTGATGGATAAGAGTGGCATCTAAAACTTCTTTTGTAGACGTATATC
                     GTTTACGATCAATTGTTGTATCAAAATATTTAAAAGCAGCGGGAGCTCCAAGATTCGT
                     CAACGTAAATAAATGAATAATATTTTCTGCTTGTTCACGTATTGGTTTGTCTCTATGT
                     TTGTTATATGCACTAAGAACTTTATCTAAATTGGCATCTGCTAAAATAACACGCTTAG
                     AAAATTCACTGATTTGCTCAATAATCTCATCTAAATAATGCTTATGCTGCTCCACAAA
                     CAATTGTTTTTGTTCGTTATCTTCTGGACTACCCTTCAACTTTTCATAATGACTAGCT
                     AAATATAAAAAATTCACATATTTGCTTGGCAGAGCCAGCTCATTTCCTTTTTGTAATT
                     CTCCGGCACTAGCCAGCATCCGTTTACGACCGTTTTCTAACTCAAAAAGACTATATTT
                     AGGTAGTTTAATGATTAAGTCTTTTTTAACTTCCTTATATCCTTTAGCTTCTAAAAAG
                     TCAATCGGATTTTTTTCAAAGGAACTTCTTTCCATAATTGTGATCCCTAGTAACTCTT
                     TAACGGATTTTAACTTCTTCGATTTCCCTTTTTCCACCTTAGCAACCACTAGGACTGA
                     ATAAGCTACCGTTGGACTATCAAAACCACCATATTTTTTTGGATCCCAGTCTTTTTTA
                     CGAGCAATAAGCTTGTCCGAATTTCTTTTTGGTAAAATTGACTCCTTGGAGAATCCGC
                     CTGTCTGTACTTCTGTTTTCTTGACAATATTGACTTGGGGCATGGACAATACTTTGCG
                     CACTGTGGCAAAATCTCGCCCTTTATCCCAGACAATTTCTCCAGTTTCCCCATTAGTT
                     TCGATTAGAGGGCGTTTGCGAATCTCTCCATTTGCAAGTGTAATTTCTGTTTTGAAGA
                     AGTTCATGATATTAGAGTAAAAGAAATATTTTGCGGTTGCTTTGCCTATTTCTTGCTC
                     AGACTTAGCAATCATTTTACGAACATCATAAACTTTATAATCACCATAGACAAACTCC
                     GATTCAAGTTTTGGATATTTCTTAATCAAAGCAGTTCCAACGACGGCATTTAGATACG
                     CATCATGGGCATGATGGTAATTGTTAATCTCACGTACTTTATAGAATTGGAAATCTTT
                     TCGGAAGTCAGAAACTAATTTAGATTTTAAGGTAATCACTTTAACCTCTCGAATAAGT
                     TTATCATTTTCATCGTATTTAGTATTCATGCGACTATCCAAAATTTGTGCCACATGCT
                     TAGTGATTTGGCGAGTTTCAACCAATTGGCGTTTGATAAAACCAGCTTTATCAAGTTC
                     ACTCAAACCTCCACGTTCAGCTTTCGTTAAATTATCAAACTTACGTTGAGTGATTAAC
                     TTGGCGTTTAGAAGTTGTCTCCAATAGTTTTTCATCTTTTTGACTACTTCTTCACTTG
                     GAACGTTATCCGATTTACCACGATTTTTATCAGAACGCGTTAAGACCTTATTGTCTAT
                     TGAATCGTCTTTAAGGAAACTTTGTGGAACAATGTGATCGACATCATAATCACTTAAA
                     CGATTAATATCTAATTCTTGGTCCACATACATGTCTCTTCCATTTTGGAGATAATAGA
                     GATAGAGCTTTTCATTTTGCAATTGAGTATTTTCAACAGGATGCTCTTTAAGAATCTG
                     ACTTCCTAATTCTTTGATACCTTCTTCGATTCGTTTCATACGCTCTCGCGAATTTTTC
                     TGGCCCTTTTGAGTTGTCTGATTTTCACGTGCCATTTCAATAACGATATTTTCTGGCT
                     TATGCCGCCCCATTACTTTGACCAATTCATCAACAACTTTTACAGTCTGTAAAATACC
                     TTTTTTAATAGCAGGGCTACCAGCTAAATTTGCAATATGTTCATGTAAACTATCGCCT
                     TGTCCAGACACTTGTGCTTTTTGAATGTCTTCTTTAAATGTCAAACTATCATCATGGA
                     TCAGCTGCATAAAATTGCGATTGGCAAAACCATCTGATTTCAAAAAATCTAATATTGT
                     TTTGCCAGATTGCTTATCCCTAATACCATTAATCAATTTTCGAGACAAACGTCCCCAA
                     CCAGTATAACGGCGACGTTTAAGCTGTTTCATCACCTTATCATCAAAGAGGTGAGCAT
                     ATGTTTTAAGTCTTTCCTCAATCATCTCCCTATCTTCAAATAAGGTCAATGTTAAAAC
                     AATATCCTCTAAGATATCTTCATTTTCTTCATTATCCAAAAAATCTTTATCTTTAATA
                     ATTTTTAGCAAATCATGGTAGGTACCTAATGAAGCATTAAATCTATCTTCAACTCCTG
                     AAATTTCAACACTATCAAAACATTCTATTTTTTTGAAATAATCTTCTTTTAATTGCTT
                     AACGGTTACTTTTCGATTTGTTTTGAAGAGTAAATCAACAATGGCTTTCTTCTGTTCA
                     CCTGAAAGAAATGCTGGTTTTCGCATTCCTTCAGTAACATATTTGACCTTTGTCAATT
                     CGTTATAAACCGTAAAATACTCATAAAGCAAACTATGTTTTGGTAGTACTTTTTCATT
                     TGGAAGATTTTTATCAAAGTTTGTCATGCGTTCAATAAATGATTGAGCTGAAGCACCT
                     TTATCGACAACTTCTTCAAAATTCCATGGGGTAATTGTTTCTTCAGACTTCCGAGTCA
                     TCCATGCAAAACGACTATTGCCACGCGCCAATGGACCAACATAATAAGGAATTCGAAA
                     AGTCAAGATTTTTTCAATCTTCTCACGATTGTCTTTTAAAAATGGATAAAAGTCTTCT
                     TGTCTTCTCAAAATAGCATGCAGCTCACCCAAGTGAATTTGATGGGGAATAGAGCCGT
                     TGTCAAAGGTCCGTTGCTTGCGCAGCAAATCTTCACGATTTAGTTTCACCAATAATTC
                     CTCAGTACCATCCATTTTTTCTAAAATTGGTTTGATAAATTTATAAAATTCTTCTTGG
                     CTAGCTCCCCCATCAATATAACCTGCATATCCGTTTTTTGATTGATCAAAAAAGATTT
                     CTTTATACTTTTCTGGAAGTTGTTGTCGAACTAAAGCTTTTAAAAGAGTCAAGTCTTG
                     ATGATGTTCATCGTAGCGTTTAATCATTGAAGCTGATAGGGGAGCCTTAGTTATTTCA
                     GTATTTACTCTTAGGATATCTGAAAGTAAAATAGCATCTGATAAATTCTTAGCTGCCA
                     AAAACAAATCAGCATATTGATCTCCAATTTGCGCCAATAAATTATCTAAATCATCATC
                     GTAAGTATCTTTTGAAAGCTGTAATTTAGCATCTTCTGCCAAATCAAAATTTGATTTA
                     AAATTAGGGGTCAAACCCAATGACAAAGCAATGAGATTCCCAAATAAGCCATTTTTCT
                     TCTCACCGGGGAGCTGAGCAATGAGATTTTCTAATCGTCTTGATTTACTCAATCGTGC
                     AGAAAGAATCGCTTTAGCATCTACTCCACTTGCGTTAATAGGGTTTTCTTCAAATAAT
                     TGATTGTAGGTTTGTACCAACTGGATAAATAGTTTGTCCACATCACTATTATCAGGAT
                     TTAAATCTCCCTCAATCAAAAAATGACCACGAAACTTAATCATATGCGCTAAGGCCAA
                     ATAGATTAAGCGCAAATCCGCTTTATCAGTAGAATCTACCAATTTTTTTCGCAGATGA
                     TAGATAGTTGGATATTTCTCATGATAAGCAACTTCATCTACTATATTTCCAAAAATAG
                     GATGACGTTCATGCTTCTTGTCTTCTTCCACCAAAAAAGACTCTTCAAGTCGATGAAA
                     GAAACTATCATCTACTTTCGCCATCTCATTTGAAAAAATCTCCTGTAGATAACAAATA
                     CGATTCTTCCGACGTGTATACCTTCTACGAGCTGTCCGTTTGAGTCGAGTCGCTTCCG
                     CTGTCTCTCCACTGTCAAATAAAAGAGCCCCTATAAGATTTTTTTTGATACTGTGGCG
                     GTCTGTATTTCCCAGAACCTTGAACTTTTTAGACGGAACCTTATATTCATCAGTGATC
                     ACCGCCCATCCGACGCTATTTGTGCCGATATCTAAGCCTATTGAGTATTTCTTATC"
                     /label="GTTTTGGGACCATTCAAAACAGCATAGCTCTAAAACTGAGACCTCAGTCG
                     GTCTCAGCTAGCACTGTACCTAGGACTGAGCTAGCCGTCAAGGCGCGCCATGACTAAC
                     GTTTTCATTGTCCCAAGATGGCAGCGCCTAAATGTAGAATGATAAAAGGATTAAGAGA
                     TTAATTTCCCTAAAAATGATAAAACAAGCGTTTTGAAAGCGCTTGTTTTTTTGGTTTG
                     CAGTCAGAGTAGAATAGAAGTATCAAAAAAAGCACCGACTCGGTGCCACTTTTTCAAG
                     TTGATAACGGACTAGCCTTATTTTAACTTGCTATGCTGTTTTGAATGGTTCCAACAAG
                     ATTATTTTATAACTTTTATAACAAATAATCAAGGAGAAATTCAAAGAAATTTATCAGC
                     CGGTCAGTCACCTCCTAGCTGACTCAAATCAATGCGTGTTTCATAAAGACCAGTGATG
                     GATTGATGGATAAGAGTGGCATCTAAAACTTCTTTTGTAGACGTATATCGTTTACGAT
                     CAATTGTTGTATCAAAATATTTAAAAGCAGCGGGAGCTCCAAGATTCGTCAACGTAAA
                     TAAATGAATAATATTTTCTGCTTGTTCACGTATTGGTTTGTCTCTATGTTTGTTATAT
                     GCACTAAGAACTTTATCTAAATTGGCATCTGCTAAAATAACACGCTTAGAAAATTCAC
                     TGATTTGCTCAATAATCTCATCTAAATAATGCTTATGCTGCTCCACAAACAATTGTTT
                     TTGTTCGTTATCTTCTGGACTACCCTTCAACTTTTCATAATGACTAGCTAAATATAAA
                     AAATTCACATATTTGCTTGGCAGAGCCAGCTCATTTCCTTTTTGTAATTCTCCGGCAC
                     TAGCCAGCATCCGTTTACGACCGTTTTCTAACTCAAAAAGACTATATTTAGGTAGTTT
                     AATGATTAAGTCTTTTTTAACTTCCTTATATCCTTTAGCTTCTAAAAAGTCAATCGGA
                     TTTTTTTCAAAGGAACTTCTTTCCATAATTGTGATCCCTAGTAACTCTTTAACGGATT
                     TTAACTTCTTCGATTTCCCTTTTTCCACCTTAGCAACCACTAGGACTGAATAAGCTAC
                     CGTTGGACTATCAAAACCACCATATTTTTTTGGATCCCAGTCTTTTTTACGAGCAATA
                     AGCTTGTCCGAATTTCTTTTTGGTAAAATTGACTCCTTGGAGAATCCGCCTGTCTGTA
                     CTTCTGTTTTCTTGACAATATTGACTTGGGGCATGGACAATACTTTGCGCACTGTGGC
                     AAAATCTCGCCCTTTATCCCAGACAATTTCTCCAGTTTCCCCATTAGTTTCGATTAGA
                     GGGCGTTTGCGAATCTCTCCATTTGCAAGTGTAATTTCTGTTTTGAAGAAGTTCATGA
                     TATTAGAGTAAAAGAAATATTTTGCGGTTGCTTTGCCTATTTCTTGCTCAGACTTAGC
                     AATCATTTTACGAACATCATAAACTTTATAATCACCATAGACAAACTCCGATTCAAGT
                     TTTGGATATTTCTTAATCAAAGCAGTTCCAACGACGGCATTTAGATACGCATCATGGG
                     CATGATGGTAATTGTTAATCTCACGTACTTTATAGAATTGGAAATCTTTTCGGAAGTC
                     AGAAACTAATTTAGATTTTAAGGTAATCACTTTAACCTCTCGAATAAGTTTATCATTT
                     TCATCGTATTTAGTATTCATGCGACTATCCAAAATTTGTGCCACATGCTTAGTGATTT
                     GGCGAGTTTCAACCAATTGGCGTTTGATAAAACCAGCTTTATCAAGTTCACTCAAACC
                     TCCACGTTCAGCTTTCGTTAAATTATCAAACTTACGTTGAGTGATTAACTTGGCGTTT
                     AGAAGTTGTCTCCAATAGTTTTTCATCTTTTTGACTACTTCTTCACTTGGAACGTTAT
                     CCGATTTACCACGATTTTTATCAGAACGCGTTAAGACCTTATTGTCTATTGAATCGTC
                     TTTAAGGAAACTTTGTGGAACAATGTGATCGACATCATAATCACTTAAACGATTAATA
                     TCTAATTCTTGGTCCACATACATGTCTCTTCCATTTTGGAGATAATAGAGATAGAGCT
                     TTTCATTTTGCAATTGAGTATTTTCAACAGGATGCTCTTTAAGAATCTGACTTCCTAA
                     TTCTTTGATACCTTCTTCGATTCGTTTCATACGCTCTCGCGAATTTTTCTGGCCCTTT
                     TGAGTTGTCTGATTTTCACGTGCCATTTCAATAACGATATTTTCTGGCTTATGCCGCC
                     CCATTACTTTGACCAATTCATCAACAACTTTTACAGTCTGTAAAATACCTTTTTTAAT
                     AGCAGGGCTACCAGCTAAATTTGCAATATGTTCATGTAAACTATCGCCTTGTCCAGAC
                     ACTTGTGCTTTTTGAATGTCTTCTTTAAATGTCAAACTATCATCATGGATCAGCTGCA
                     TAAAATTGCGATTGGCAAAACCATCTGATTTCAAAAAATCTAATATTGTTTTGCCAGA
                     TTGCTTATCCCTAATACCATTAATCAATTTTCGAGACAAACGTCCCCAACCAGTATAA
                     CGGCGACGTTTAAGCTGTTTCATCACCTTATCATCAAAGAGGTGAGCATATGTTTTAA
                     GTCTTTCCTCAATCATCTCCCTATCTTCAAATAAGGTCAATGTTAAAACAATATCCTC
                     TAAGATATCTTCATTTTCTTCATTATCCAAAAAATCTTTATCTTTAATAATTTTTAGC
                     AAATCATGGTAGGTACCTAATGAAGCATTAAATCTATCTTCAACTCCTGAAATTTCAA
                     CACTATCAAAACATTCTATTTTTTTGAAATAATCTTCTTTTAATTGCTTAACGGTTAC
                     TTTTCGATTTGTTTTGAAGAGTAAATCAACAATGGCTTTCTTCTGTTCACCTGAAAGA
                     AATGCTGGTTTTCGCATTCCTTCAGTAACATATTTGACCTTTGTCAATTCGTTATAAA
                     CCGTAAAATACTCATAAAGCAAACTATGTTTTGGTAGTACTTTTTCATTTGGAAGATT
                     TTTATCAAAGTTTGTCATGCGTTCAATAAATGATTGAGCTGAAGCACCTTTATCGACA
                     ACTTCTTCAAAATTCCATGGGGTAATTGTTTCTTCAGACTTCCGAGTCATCCATGCAA
                     AACGACTATTGCCACGCGCCAATGGACCAACATAATAAGGAATTCGAAAAGTCAAGAT
                     TTTTTCAATCTTCTCACGATTGTCTTTTAAAAATGGATAAAAGTCTTCTTGTCTTCTC
                     AAAATAGCATGCAGCTCACCCAAGTGAATTTGATGGGGAATAGAGCCGTTGTCAAAGG
                     TCCGTTGCTTGCGCAGCAAATCTTCACGATTTAGTTTCACCAATAATTCCTCAGTACC
                     ATCCATTTTTTCTAAAATTGGTTTGATAAATTTATAAAATTCTTCTTGGCTAGCTCCC
                     CCATCAATATAACCTGCATATCCGTTTTTTGATTGATCAAAAAAGATTTCTTTATACT
                     TTTCTGGAAGTTGTTGTCGAACTAAAGCTTTTAAAAGAGTCAAGTCTTGATGATGTTC
                     ATCGTAGCGTTTAATCATTGAAGCTGATAGGGGAGCCTTAGTTATTTCAGTATTTACT
                     CTTAGGATATCTGAAAGTAAAATAGCATCTGATAAATTCTTAGCTGCCAAAAACAAAT
                     CAGCATATTGATCTCCAATTTGCGCCAATAAATTATCTAAATCATCATCGTAAGTATC
                     TTTTGAAAGCTGTAATTTAGCATCTTCTGCCAAATCAAAATTTGATTTAAAATTAGGG
                     GTCAAACCCAATGACAAAGCAATGAGATTCCCAAATAAGCCATTTTTCTTCTCACCGG
                     GGAGCTGAGCAATGAGATTTTCTAATCGTCTTGATTTACTCAATCGTGCAGAAAGAAT
                     CGCTTTAGCATCTACTCCACTTGCGTTAATAGGGTTTTCTTCAAATAATTGATTGTAG
                     GTTTGTACCAACTGGATAAATAGTTTGTCCACATCACTATTATCAGGATTTAAATCTC
                     CCTCAATCAAAAAATGACCACGAAACTTAATCATATGCGCTAAGGCCAAATAGATTAA
                     GCGCAAATCCGCTTTATCAGTAGAATCTACCAATTTTTTTCGCAGATGATAGATAGTT
                     GGATATTTCTCATGATAAGCAACTTCATCTACTATATTTCCAAAAATAGGATGACGTT
                     CATGCTTCTTGTCTTCTTCCACCAAAAAAGACTCTTCAAGTCGATGAAAGAAACTATC
                     ATCTACTTTCGCCATCTCATTTGAAAAAATCTCCTGTAGATAACAAATACGATTCTTC
                     CGACGTGTATACCTTCTACGAGCTGTCCGTTTGAGTCGAGTCGCTTCCGCTGTCTCTC
                     CACTGTCAAATAAAAGAGCCCCTATAAGATTTTTTTTGATACTGTGGCGGTCTGTATT
                     TCCCAGAACCTTGAACTTTTTAGACGGAACCTTATATTCATCAGTGATCACCGCCCAT
                     CCGACGCTATTTGTGCCGATATCTAAGCCTATTGAGTATTTCTTATC"
                     /note="Geneious type: Editing History Replacement"
     misc_feature    complement(2717..2752)
                     /ApEinfo_revcolor="#84b0dc"
                     /ApEinfo_fwdcolor="#84b0dc"
                     /label="Repeat"
     misc_feature    complement(<2753..>2774)
                     /Source="referenceToDocument: urn:local:.:sg-7sd2j7e"
                     /label="4FT-Theta PCR Product 4 (concatenated sequence 2)"
                     /note="Geneious type: Concatenated sequence"
     misc_feature    complement(2753..2774)
                     /ApEinfo_revcolor="#f8d3a9"
                     /ApEinfo_fwdcolor="#f8d3a9"
                     /label="spacer targeting Galk1"
     Junction        2753
                     /Reads_using=2
                     /Reads_supporting_discovery=2
                     /Junction_Type="Deletion"
                     /Deletion_Size=58
                     /Junction_Source="2694+"
                     /Junction_Destination="2753+"
                     /ID="junction 1"
                     /label="junction 1"
     source          complement(2775..6768)
                     /ApEinfo_revcolor="#85dae9"
                     /ApEinfo_fwdcolor="#85dae9"
                     /label="source"
     misc_feature    2775..2810
                     /ApEinfo_revcolor="#84b0dc"
                     /ApEinfo_fwdcolor="#84b0dc"
                     /label="Repeat"
     misc_feature    complement(2831..2865)
                     /ApEinfo_revcolor="#b1ff67"
                     /ApEinfo_fwdcolor="#b1ff67"
                     /label="J23119"
     motif1          complement(2837..2865)
                     /Mismatches=0
                     /%_Identity=100
                     /Motif="TTGACAN(17)TATAAT"
                     /annotation_group="Sig70: 6,431 <- 6,459"
                     /label="Sig70"
     motif1          complement(2837..2865)
                     /Mismatches=0
                     /%_Identity=100
                     /Motif="TTGACAN(16,18)TATAAT"
                     /annotation_group="Sig70: 6,431 <- 6,459"
                     /label="Sig70"
     CDS             complement(2866..6768)
                     /ApEinfo_revcolor="#c6c9d1"
                     /ApEinfo_fwdcolor="#c6c9d1"
                     /label="Cpf1"
     motif1          2999..3026
                     /Mismatches=3
                     /%_Identity="89.28571428571429"
                     /Motif="TTGACAN(16,18)TATAAT"
                     /annotation_group="Sig70: 6,593 -> 6,620"
                     /label="Sig70"
     motif1          3053..3081
                     /Mismatches=3
                     /%_Identity="89.65517241379311"
                     /Motif="TTGACAN(17)TATAAT"
                     /annotation_group="Sig70: 6,647 -> 6,675"
                     /label="Sig70"
     motif1          3053..3081
                     /Mismatches=3
                     /%_Identity="89.65517241379311"
                     /Motif="TTGACAN(16,18)TATAAT"
                     /annotation_group="Sig70: 6,647 -> 6,675"
                     /label="Sig70"
     misc_feature    complement(3191..3213)
                     /Mismatches=0
                     /created_by="primer3"
                     /annotation_group="123150420826037747fe3ff-9f9b-4683-a92b-
                     03d1f29ea545"
                     /%GC="52.2"
                     /Tm="65.8"
                     /Hairpin_Tm="38.7"
                     /Self_Dimer_Tm="20.0"
                     /Sequence="GGGCATGGCGAATGTATCAAAGC"
                     /label="IP_P_245"
                     /note="Geneious type: primer_bind_reverse"
     motif1          3203..3230
                     /Mismatches=3
                     /%_Identity="89.28571428571429"
                     /Motif="TTGACAN(16,18)TATAAT"
                     /annotation_group="Sig70: 6,797 -> 6,824"
                     /label="Sig70"
     misc_feature    3270..3275
                     /Recognition_pattern="C^TCGAG"
                     /annotation_group="CTCGAG"
                     /label="XhoI"
                     /note="Geneious type: restriction site"
     motif1          3353..3380
                     /Mismatches=3
                     /%_Identity="89.28571428571429"
                     /Motif="TTGACAN(16,18)TATAAT"
                     /annotation_group="Sig70: 6,947 -> 6,974"
                     /label="Sig70"
     motif1          complement(3406..3434)
                     /Mismatches=2
                     /%_Identity="93.10344827586206"
                     /Motif="TTGACAN(17)TATAAT"
                     /annotation_group="Sig70: 7,000 <- 7,028"
                     /label="Sig70"
     motif1          complement(3406..3434)
                     /Mismatches=2
                     /%_Identity="93.10344827586206"
                     /Motif="TTGACAN(16,18)TATAAT"
                     /annotation_group="Sig70: 7,000 <- 7,028"
                     /label="Sig70"
     motif1          3716..3743
                     /Mismatches=3
                     /%_Identity="89.28571428571429"
                     /Motif="TTGACAN(16,18)TATAAT"
                     /annotation_group="Sig70: 7,310 -> 7,337"
                     /label="Sig70"
     motif1          3968..3995
                     /Mismatches=3
                     /%_Identity="89.28571428571429"
                     /Motif="TTGACAN(16,18)TATAAT"
                     /annotation_group="Sig70: 7,562 -> 7,589"
                     /label="Sig70"
     motif1          complement(4078..4107)
                     /Mismatches=3
                     /%_Identity=90
                     /Motif="TTGACAN(16,18)TATAAT"
                     /annotation_group="Sig70: 7,672 <- 7,701"
                     /label="Sig70"
     motif1          4376..4403
                     /Mismatches=3
                     /%_Identity="89.28571428571429"
                     /Motif="TTGACAN(16,18)TATAAT"
                     /annotation_group="Sig70: 7,970 -> 7,997"
                     /label="Sig70"
     motif1          complement(4421..4448)
                     /Mismatches=3
                     /%_Identity="89.28571428571429"
                     /Motif="TTGACAN(16,18)TATAAT"
                     /annotation_group="Sig70: 8,015 <- 8,042"
                     /label="Sig70"
     motif1          complement(4525..4554)
                     /Mismatches=2
                     /%_Identity="93.33333333333333"
                     /Motif="TTGACAN(16,18)TATAAT"
                     /annotation_group="Sig70: 8,119 <- 8,148"
                     /label="Sig70"
     motif1          complement(4525..4552)
                     /Mismatches=3
                     /%_Identity="89.28571428571429"
                     /Motif="TTGACAN(16,18)TATAAT"
                     /annotation_group="Sig70: 8,119 <- 8,146"
                     /label="Sig70"
     motif1          complement(4583..4611)
                     /Mismatches=3
                     /%_Identity="89.65517241379311"
                     /Motif="TTGACAN(17)TATAAT"
                     /annotation_group="Sig70: 8,177 <- 8,205"
                     /label="Sig70"
     motif1          complement(4583..4611)
                     /Mismatches=3
                     /%_Identity="89.65517241379311"
                     /Motif="TTGACAN(16,18)TATAAT"
                     /annotation_group="Sig70: 8,177 <- 8,205"
                     /label="Sig70"
     motif1          complement(4594..4621)
                     /Mismatches=3
                     /%_Identity="89.28571428571429"
                     /Motif="TTGACAN(16,18)TATAAT"
                     /annotation_group="Sig70: 8,188 <- 8,215"
                     /label="Sig70"
     motif1          complement(4720..4749)
                     /Mismatches=3
                     /%_Identity=90
                     /Motif="TTGACAN(16,18)TATAAT"
                     /annotation_group="Sig70: 8,314 <- 8,343"
                     /label="Sig70"
     motif1          complement(4898..4925)
                     /Mismatches=3
                     /%_Identity="89.28571428571429"
                     /Motif="TTGACAN(16,18)TATAAT"
                     /annotation_group="Sig70: 8,492 <- 8,519"
                     /label="Sig70"
     motif1          complement(5009..5036)
                     /Mismatches=3
                     /%_Identity="89.28571428571429"
                     /Motif="TTGACAN(16,18)TATAAT"
                     /annotation_group="Sig70: 8,603 <- 8,630"
                     /label="Sig70"
     motif1          complement(5076..5105)
                     /Mismatches=3
                     /%_Identity=90
                     /Motif="TTGACAN(16,18)TATAAT"
                     /annotation_group="Sig70: 8,670 <- 8,699"
                     /label="Sig70"
     motif1          complement(5078..5105)
                     /Mismatches=3
                     /%_Identity="89.28571428571429"
                     /Motif="TTGACAN(16,18)TATAAT"
                     /annotation_group="Sig70: 8,672 <- 8,699"
                     /label="Sig70"
     motif1          5080..5109
                     /Mismatches=3
                     /%_Identity=90
                     /Motif="TTGACAN(16,18)TATAAT"
                     /annotation_group="Sig70: 8,674 -> 8,703"
                     /label="Sig70"
     motif1          complement(5245..5274)
                     /Mismatches=3
                     /%_Identity=90
                     /Motif="TTGACAN(16,18)TATAAT"
                     /annotation_group="Sig70: 8,839 <- 8,868"
                     /label="Sig70"
     motif1          complement(5451..5480)
                     /Mismatches=3
                     /%_Identity=90
                     /Motif="TTGACAN(16,18)TATAAT"
                     /annotation_group="Sig70: 9,045 <- 9,074"
                     /label="Sig70"
     motif1          complement(5504..5531)
                     /Mismatches=3
                     /%_Identity="89.28571428571429"
                     /Motif="TTGACAN(16,18)TATAAT"
                     /annotation_group="Sig70: 9,098 <- 9,125"
                     /label="Sig70"
     motif1          complement(5536..5563)
                     /Mismatches=3
                     /%_Identity="89.28571428571429"
                     /Motif="TTGACAN(16,18)TATAAT"
                     /annotation_group="Sig70: 9,130 <- 9,157"
                     /label="Sig70"
     motif1          5557..5585
                     /Mismatches=3
                     /%_Identity="89.65517241379311"
                     /Motif="TTGACAN(17)TATAAT"
                     /annotation_group="Sig70: 9,151 -> 9,179"
                     /label="Sig70"
     motif1          5557..5585
                     /Mismatches=3
                     /%_Identity="89.65517241379311"
                     /Motif="TTGACAN(16,18)TATAAT"
                     /annotation_group="Sig70: 9,151 -> 9,179"
                     /label="Sig70"
     motif1          5709..5738
                     /Mismatches=3
                     /%_Identity=90
                     /Motif="TTGACAN(16,18)TATAAT"
                     /annotation_group="Sig70: 9,303 -> 9,332"
                     /label="Sig70"
     motif1          complement(5753..5780)
                     /Mismatches=3
                     /%_Identity="89.28571428571429"
                     /Motif="TTGACAN(16,18)TATAAT"
                     /annotation_group="Sig70: 9,347 <- 9,374"
                     /label="Sig70"
     motif1          complement(5807..5834)
                     /Mismatches=3
                     /%_Identity="89.28571428571429"
                     /Motif="TTGACAN(16,18)TATAAT"
                     /annotation_group="Sig70: 9,401 <- 9,428"
                     /label="Sig70"
     motif1          complement(5867..5894)
                     /Mismatches=3
                     /%_Identity="89.28571428571429"
                     /Motif="TTGACAN(16,18)TATAAT"
                     /annotation_group="Sig70: 9,461 <- 9,488"
                     /label="Sig70"
     motif1          5890..5919
                     /Mismatches=3
                     /%_Identity=90
                     /Motif="TTGACAN(16,18)TATAAT"
                     /annotation_group="Sig70: 9,484 -> 9,513"
                     /label="Sig70"
     motif1          5897..5924
                     /Mismatches=3
                     /%_Identity="89.28571428571429"
                     /Motif="TTGACAN(16,18)TATAAT"
                     /annotation_group="Sig70: 9,491 -> 9,518"
                     /label="Sig70"
     motif1          complement(6080..6108)
                     /Mismatches=3
                     /%_Identity="89.65517241379311"
                     /Motif="TTGACAN(17)TATAAT"
                     /annotation_group="Sig70: 9,674 <- 9,702"
                     /label="Sig70"
     motif1          complement(6080..6109)
                     /Mismatches=3
                     /%_Identity=90
                     /Motif="TTGACAN(16,18)TATAAT"
                     /annotation_group="Sig70: 9,674 <- 9,703"
                     /label="Sig70"
     motif1          complement(6080..6108)
                     /Mismatches=3
                     /%_Identity="89.65517241379311"
                     /Motif="TTGACAN(16,18)TATAAT"
                     /annotation_group="Sig70: 9,674 <- 9,702"
                     /label="Sig70"
     motif1          6141..6170
                     /Mismatches=3
                     /%_Identity=90
                     /Motif="TTGACAN(16,18)TATAAT"
                     /annotation_group="Sig70: 9,735 -> 9,764"
                     /label="Sig70"
     motif1          complement(6490..6519)
                     /Mismatches=3
                     /%_Identity=90
                     /Motif="TTGACAN(16,18)TATAAT"
                     /annotation_group="Sig70: 10,084 <- 10,113"
                     /label="Sig70"
     motif1          6515..6544
                     /Mismatches=3
                     /%_Identity=90
                     /Motif="TTGACAN(16,18)TATAAT"
                     /annotation_group="Sig70: 10,109 -> 10,138"
                     /label="Sig70"
     motif1          complement(6581..6608)
                     /Mismatches=3
                     /%_Identity="89.28571428571429"
                     /Motif="TTGACAN(16,18)TATAAT"
                     /annotation_group="Sig70: 10,175 <- 10,202"
                     /label="Sig70"
     motif1          complement(6659..6686)
                     /Mismatches=3
                     /%_Identity="89.28571428571429"
                     /Motif="TTGACAN(16,18)TATAAT"
                     /annotation_group="Sig70: 10,253 <- 10,280"
                     /label="Sig70"
     motif1          complement(6733..6760)
                     /Mismatches=3
                     /%_Identity="89.28571428571429"
                     /Motif="TTGACAN(16,18)TATAAT"
                     /annotation_group="Sig70: 10,327 <- 10,354"
                     /label="Sig70"
     motif1          6762..6790
                     /Mismatches=3
                     /%_Identity="89.65517241379311"
                     /Motif="TTGACAN(17)TATAAT"
                     /annotation_group="Sig70: 10,356 -> 10,384"
                     /label="Sig70"
     motif1          6762..6789
                     /Mismatches=3
                     /%_Identity="89.28571428571429"
                     /Motif="TTGACAN(16,18)TATAAT"
                     /annotation_group="Sig70: 10,356 -> 10,383"
                     /label="Sig70"
     motif1          6762..6790
                     /Mismatches=3
                     /%_Identity="89.65517241379311"
                     /Motif="TTGACAN(16,18)TATAAT"
                     /annotation_group="Sig70: 10,356 -> 10,384"
                     /label="Sig70"
     promoter        complement(6781..6940)
                     /ApEinfo_revcolor="#d6b295"
                     /ApEinfo_fwdcolor="#d6b295"
                     /label="proC promoter"
     motif1          complement(6802..6829)
                     /Mismatches=3
                     /%_Identity="89.28571428571429"
                     /Motif="TTGACAN(16,18)TATAAT"
                     /annotation_group="Sig70: 10,396 <- 10,423"
                     /label="Sig70"
     motif1          complement(6842..6870)
                     /Mismatches=3
                     /%_Identity="89.65517241379311"
                     /Motif="TTGACAN(17)TATAAT"
                     /annotation_group="Sig70: 10,436 <- 10,464"
                     /label="Sig70"
     motif1          complement(6842..6870)
                     /Mismatches=3
                     /%_Identity="89.65517241379311"
                     /Motif="TTGACAN(16,18)TATAAT"
                     /annotation_group="Sig70: 10,436 <- 10,464"
                     /label="Sig70"
     terminator      complement(6951..7038)
                     /ApEinfo_revcolor="#9eafd2"
                     /ApEinfo_fwdcolor="#9eafd2"
                     /label="rrnBT2 term"
     source          complement(<7039..7058)
                     /ApEinfo_revcolor="#b1ff67"
                     /ApEinfo_fwdcolor="#b1ff67"
                     /label="source"
     misc_feature    complement(7041..7060)
                     /Mismatch_Positions="=G=================="
                     /Mismatches=1
                     /Extension="ATAGCGGCTCTTCCA"
                     /created_by="primer3"
                     /annotation_group="573338616615962d007c0ed-7c87-45cb-8fcd-
                     73de87659e24"
                     /%GC="70.0"
                     /Tm="70.5"
                     /Hairpin_Tm="46.7"
                     /Self_Dimer_Tm="16.0"
                     /Sequence="AGGGAAGCAACGGCCCGGAG"
                     /label="IP_P_525"
                     /note="Geneious type: primer_bind_reverse"
     misc_feature    complement(7041..7058)
                     /Mismatches=0
                     /Extension="CACCACACGTCTCGTAAG"
                     /created_by="primer3"
                     /annotation_group="5912426108433858921756b-c465-4bb3-a323-
                     1bf36b75016b"
                     /%GC="72.2"
                     /Tm="67.1"
                     /Hairpin_Tm="42.6"
                     /Self_Dimer_Tm="16.0"
                     /Sequence="GGAAGCAACGGCCCGGAG"
                     /label="IP_P_931"
                     /note="Geneious type: primer_bind_reverse"
     gene            complement(7059..7685)
                     /ApEinfo_revcolor="#ffef86"
                     /ApEinfo_fwdcolor="#ffef86"
                     /label="tetR"
     mismatch        7059
                     /Target_base="A"
                     /Oligo_base="G"
                     /Oligo_name="IP_P_525"
                     /annotation_group="573338616615962d007c0ed-7c87-45cb-8fcd-
                     73de87659e24"
                     /label="A/G"
     PCR_primer      complement(7245..7269)
                     /ApEinfo_revcolor="#85dae9"
                     /ApEinfo_fwdcolor="#85dae9"
                     /label="GCATTTTACTTTAGGTTGCGTATTG"
     motif1          7266..7293
                     /Mismatches=3
                     /%_Identity="89.28571428571429"
                     /Motif="TTGACAN(16,18)TATAAT"
                     /annotation_group="Sig70: 10,860 -> 10,887"
                     /label="Sig70"
     misc_feature    7686..7763
                     /ApEinfo_revcolor="#ffef86"
                     /ApEinfo_fwdcolor="#ffef86"
                     /label="tetA promoter element"
     misc_feature    7700
                     /ApEinfo_revcolor="#9eafd2"
                     /ApEinfo_fwdcolor="#9eafd2"
                     /label="tetR TSS"
     misc_feature    7702..7708
                     /ApEinfo_revcolor="#85dae9"
                     /ApEinfo_fwdcolor="#85dae9"
                     /label="-35 Pa"
     motif1          7702..7729
                     /Mismatches=3
                     /%_Identity="89.28571428571429"
                     /Motif="TTGACAN(16,18)TATAAT"
                     /annotation_group="Sig70: 11,296 -> 11,323"
                     /label="Sig70"
     motif1          7702..7731
                     /Mismatches=2
                     /%_Identity="93.33333333333333"
                     /Motif="TTGACAN(16,18)TATAAT"
                     /annotation_group="Sig70: 11,296 -> 11,325"
                     /label="Sig70"
     misc_feature    7707..7725
                     /ApEinfo_revcolor="#f8d3a9"
                     /ApEinfo_fwdcolor="#f8d3a9"
                     /label="O1"
     misc_feature    complement(7707..7712)
                     /ApEinfo_revcolor="#d59687"
                     /ApEinfo_fwdcolor="#d59687"
                     /label="-10 Pr2"
     misc_feature    7726..7731
                     /ApEinfo_revcolor="#ffef86"
                     /ApEinfo_fwdcolor="#ffef86"
                     /label="-10 Pa"
     misc_feature    complement(7727..7732)
                     /ApEinfo_revcolor="#85dae9"
                     /ApEinfo_fwdcolor="#85dae9"
                     /label="-10 Pr1"
     misc_feature    complement(7730..7735)
                     /ApEinfo_revcolor="#84b0dc"
                     /ApEinfo_fwdcolor="#84b0dc"
                     /label="-35 Pr2"
     misc_feature    7735..7755
                     /ApEinfo_revcolor="#d6b295"
                     /ApEinfo_fwdcolor="#d6b295"
                     /label="O2"
     misc_feature    7737
                     /ApEinfo_revcolor="#d6b295"
                     /ApEinfo_fwdcolor="#d6b295"
                     /label="tetA tss"
     misc_feature    complement(7750..7756)
                     /ApEinfo_revcolor="#b1ff67"
                     /ApEinfo_fwdcolor="#b1ff67"
                     /label="-35 Pr1"
     misc_feature    7766..7780
                     /ApEinfo_revcolor="#ff0087"
                     /ApEinfo_fwdcolor="#ff0087"
                     /label="RBS"
     misc_feature    7781..10069
                     /ApEinfo_revcolor="#b1ff67"
                     /ApEinfo_fwdcolor="#b1ff67"
                     /label="LigD_MYCS2"
     misc_feature    8779..8790
                     /ApEinfo_revcolor="#faac61"
                     /ApEinfo_fwdcolor="#faac61"
                     /label="BsmBI Site"
     misc_feature    8871..8873
                     /ApEinfo_revcolor="#d6b295"
                     /ApEinfo_fwdcolor="#d6b295"
                     /label="BsmBI site"
     misc_feature    10076..10090
                     /ApEinfo_revcolor="#ff0087"
                     /ApEinfo_fwdcolor="#ff0087"
                     /label="RBS"
     misc_feature    10091..11047
                     /ApEinfo_revcolor="#85dae9"
                     /ApEinfo_fwdcolor="#85dae9"
                     /label="Ku_MYCS2_pcc7002 optimized"
     misc_feature    10769..10774
                     /Recognition_pattern="C^TCGAG"
                     /annotation_group="CTCGAG"
                     /label="XhoI"
                     /note="Geneious type: restriction site"
     motif1          complement(10926..10954)
                     /Mismatches=3
                     /%_Identity="89.65517241379311"
                     /Motif="TTGACAN(17)TATAAT"
                     /annotation_group="Sig70: 14,520 <- 14,548"
                     /label="Sig70"
     motif1          complement(10926..10954)
                     /Mismatches=3
                     /%_Identity="89.65517241379311"
                     /Motif="TTGACAN(16,18)TATAAT"
                     /annotation_group="Sig70: 14,520 <- 14,548"
                     /label="Sig70"
     primer_bind     11048..11067
                     /modified_by="isaacnplant"
                     /Mismatches=0
                     /Extension="CACCACACGTCTCGCTT"
                     /created_by="primer3"
                     /annotation_group="590929759987726ffe36944-b451-4a2f-b753-
                     f0bd920ee059"
                     /%GC="55.0"
                     /Tm="63.0"
                     /Hairpin_Tm="None"
                     /Self_Dimer_Tm="None"
                     /Sequence="ACCAAGTAGTGACCCGCTTC"
                     /label="IP_P_932"
     misc_feature    complement(11062..11079)
                     /Mismatches=0
                     /Extension="ATAGCGGCTCTTCCAAGTTTAAAC"
                     /created_by="primer3"
                     /annotation_group="573167839774705d55b8347-9847-4882-8ac0-
                     1767853d186c"
                     /%GC="55.6"
                     /Tm="62.1"
                     /Hairpin_Tm="None"
                     /Self_Dimer_Tm="None"
                     /Sequence="ACCATGCATCACGAAGCG"
                     /label="IP_P_520"
                     /note="Geneious type: primer_bind_reverse"
     misc_feature    complement(11062..11079)
                     /Mismatches=0
                     /Extension="ATAGCGGCTCTTCCAAGTTTAAAC"
                     /created_by="primer3"
                     /annotation_group="573196190875827fcf8cec4-1578-44f0-8422-
                     8f4e1bfbef09"
                     /%GC="55.6"
                     /Tm="62.1"
                     /Hairpin_Tm="None"
                     /Self_Dimer_Tm="None"
                     /Sequence="ACCATGCATCACGAAGCG"
                     /label="IP_P_520"
                     /note="Geneious type: primer_bind_reverse"
     misc_feature    complement(11062..11079)
                     /Mismatches=0
                     /Extension="CACCACACGTCTCGTAAGTTTAAAC"
                     /created_by="primer3"
                     /annotation_group="590929812967287fce51849-5280-4b12-803f-
                     36e24420a345"
                     /%GC="55.6"
                     /Tm="62.1"
                     /Hairpin_Tm="None"
                     /Self_Dimer_Tm="None"
                     /Sequence="ACCATGCATCACGAAGCG"
                     /label="IP_P_930"
                     /note="Geneious type: primer_bind_reverse"
ORIGIN      
        1 cttaccaagt agtgacccgc ttcgtgatgc atggtgttta aacttaatta agcctccggc
       61 ctgcggcctg cgcgcttcgc ttgccggttg gacaccaagt ggaaggcggg tcaaggctcg
      121 cgcagcgacc gcgcagcggc ttggccttga cgcgcctgga acgacccaag cctatgcgag
      181 tgggggcagt cgaaggcgaa gcccgcccgc ctgccccccg agcctcacgg cggcgagtgc
      241 gggggttcca agggggcagc gccaccttgg gcaaggccga aggccgcgca gtcgatcaac
      301 aagccccgga ggggccactt tttgccggag ggggagccgc gccgaaggcg tgggggaacc
      361 ccgcaggggt gcccttcttt gggcaccaaa gaactagata tagggcgaaa tgcgaaagac
      421 ttaaaaatca acaacttaaa aaaggggggt acgcaacagc tcattgcggc accccccgca
      481 atagctcatt gcgtaggtta aagaaaatct gtaattgact gccactttta cgcaacgcat
      541 aattgttgtc gcgctgccga aaagttgcag ctgattgcgc atggtgccgc aaccgtgcgg
      601 caccctaccg catggagata agcatggcca cgcagtccag agaaatcggc attcaagcca
      661 agaacaagcc cggtcactgg gtgcaaacgg aacgcaaagc gcatgaggcg tgggccgggc
      721 ttattgcgag gaaacccacg gcggcaatgc tgctgcatca cctcgtggcg cagatgggcc
      781 accagaacgc cgtggtggtc agccagaaga cactttccaa gctcatcgga cgttctttgc
      841 ggacggtcca atacgcagtc aaggacttgg tggccgagcg ctggatctcc gtcgtgaagc
      901 tcaacggccc cggcaccgtg tcggcctacg tggtcaatga ccgcgtggcg tggggccagc
      961 cccgcgacca gttgcgcctg tcggtgttca gtgccgccgt ggtggttgat cacgacgacc
     1021 aggacgaatc gctgttgggg catggcgacc tgcgccgcat cccgaccctg tatccgggcg
     1081 agcagcaact accgaccggc cccggcgagg agccgcccag ccagcccggc attccgggca
     1141 tggaaccaga cctgccagcc ttgaccgaaa cggaggaatg ggaacggcgc gggcagcagc
     1201 gcctgccgat gcccgatgag ccgtgttttc tggacgatgg cgagccgttg gagccgccga
     1261 cacgggtcac gctgccgcgc cggtagcact tgggttgcgc agcaacccgt aagtgcgctg
     1321 ttccagacta tcggctgtag ttaattaagc ggccgcgagc gtagcgaccg agtgagctag
     1381 ctatttgttt atttttctaa atacattcaa atatgtatcc gctcatgaga caataaccct
     1441 gttaaaatgc gtggatctcc atcaggcagt ttcccagaca ttactcaccc gtccgccact
     1501 cgtcagcaaa gaagcaagct tagatcgacc tgcagggggg ggggggaaag ccacgttgtg
     1561 tctcaaaatc tctgatgtta cattgcacaa gataaaaata tatcatcatg aacaataaaa
     1621 ctgtctgctt acataaacag taatacaagg ggtgttatga gccatattca acgggaaacg
     1681 tcttgctcga ggccgcgatt aaattccaac atggatgctg atttatatgg gtataaatgg
     1741 gctcgcgata atgtcgggca atcaggtgcg acaatctatc gattgtatgg gaagcccgat
     1801 gcgccagagt tgtttctgaa acatggcaaa ggtagcgttg ccaatgatgt tacagatgag
     1861 atggtcagac taaactggct gacggaattt atgcctcttc cgaccatcaa gcattttatc
     1921 cgtactcctg atgatgcatg gttactcacc actgcgatcc ccgggaaaac agcattccag
     1981 gtattagaag aatatcctga ttcaggtgaa aatattgttg atgcgctggc agtgttcctg
     2041 cgccggttgc attcgattcc tgtttgtaat tgtcctttta acagcgatcg cgtatttcgc
     2101 ctcgctcagg cgcaatcacg aatgaataac ggtttggttg atgcgagtga ttttgatgac
     2161 gagcgtaatg gctggcctgt tgaacaagtc tggaaagaaa tgcataagct tttgccattc
     2221 tcaccggatt cagtcgtcac tcatggtgat ttctcacttg ataaccttat ttttgacgag
     2281 gggaaattaa taggttgtat tgatgttgga cgagtcggaa tcgcagaccg ataccaggat
     2341 cttgccatcc tatggaactg cctcggtgag ttttctcctt cattacagaa acggcttttt
     2401 caaaaatatg gtattgataa tcctgatatg aataaattgc agtttcattt gatgctcgat
     2461 gagtttttct aatcagggga taacgcagga aagaacatgt gagcaatgtt tttttgcggc
     2521 cgcaaccgct ctagatttca gtgcaattta tctcttcaaa tgtagcacct gaagtcagcc
     2581 caggaggcgt ggaaaaagcc gggcattgcc cggctttctt tgtgagtcgt cctgaacgcc
     2641 tccctgatcg aggtcgaggg ggcatcgcct taggccggcc gggcttgtct gcagtcctgc
     2701 tccttgtgat ggtttaatct acaacagtag aaattattta aagttcttag acgcagggta
     2761 gccaaatgcg ttggatctac aacagtagaa attatttaaa gttcttagac ccgtttttgc
     2821 ctaaatcagc gctagcatta tacctaggac tgagctagct gtcaattagt tattcctatt
     2881 ctgcacgaac tcaaaatact cttcattttt gataaccaaa ttgagttttt tgccctcttg
     2941 attatttttg atcctaccta gtagcatcag accttttagc ccaatatgat aagcaccatt
     3001 ggcatcagca tcttgaggca tattttttgg cgcctgtcgc gaatcaaaga aattgccatt
     3061 tacatctgct actggtgaaa ttagataatc taactcagta cctgtttttg agttacgcat
     3121 ttgtaagata gtatttagga cactagttag cttagcaaaa aactttttgt cgctctcacc
     3181 gcaaatagct gctttgatac attcgccatg cccatattcg atagaataat cttttagcaa
     3241 tttctccaac tctttagttg gataaacttc tcgagtatcc caattatgat ttttatctga
     3301 atttctaaag ttaatcaatc tactcccaaa gctagctata gtccacttgc ctttggcagc
     3361 cttgtcacca aagtttttat aatcaaaact aaactcaaaa tagcccttat caaggttata
     3421 acaaatcttg tcaaacttac taaagaactc ttgagatttg ctgacacttt catacttagg
     3481 atataactga tttacaaaac cagttacagg acaaattttt gaagtaaaac cagctggtac
     3541 atagtagata atacctgttt gtttacccat ctttttaaaa gtctcaaaag gtgctgttag
     3601 ctgataagct ctaagcactc ccccagtttt atcaaactca ttatctttga aaactagata
     3661 gtttagtttc tcaattagca ttttttctaa cttttgatag acctgcttct ctaccttgaa
     3721 acgccctctt ttaaatccaa aatttaaatc ctcaaaaacc acaatagcat tatactctat
     3781 aactagctta gctatttcat gaactacctg agatagatag ccctctttca tctctttgat
     3841 gttatttatc tttttccagt ctttcctagc tgaatcccta tctttctcta ttgcagcaag
     3901 cttatcatgg tagtttgttt tcattctatc attaccaatg atgttgaaag tatcttgttt
     3961 gatgatattg cctttaccat ctaccaaagt atagtaagct aaatgtcttt cacctctatc
     4021 tatacttaat atatgaacat catttgcttt ttcttttagc aataaattga tttcatcatt
     4081 aaacttatta gctccactag atttaaaatt gattgtaata ggacagtgaa agaaaaactt
     4141 atcttcagta aagcgtttat ctttgattaa atcatattca aaaacactct cttttttagg
     4201 attatctttg tttttattag ctattgcctc tttagctggg tgagtgattt ttttaggtat
     4261 tgattgttta cgataaaaaa gctctgcctc accatttagc ttataaacca catcttgaag
     4321 atttctctca tcaaacagcg ctttccaata taaagtatgt agatttggtc gccctttgct
     4381 ataagctgaa aaatctttat tatagatttg gaataggtac aatttaccct gattaactac
     4441 gctatcaata tagctctctg atatattttc aaaagttagt ttgtagcctt gattttcaac
     4501 ttctctataa aattcatcta tagaattata tctttgagta tcagaaaatc taaatccaaa
     4561 atctttccac tccggatgct tacttataga ctgtttataa aaatctataa attttcggca
     4621 atcttcaata ttaaactcaa atttttcata tcctttttga ggactaccat tttttgtatg
     4681 tgtggaatga tttcttattc taagtatatc ttcactagga ttataaaatt ttatagattt
     4741 agcagaaaag aaaaccttag gtaacatttt atttgcgcca ggtaaaagtt tataaacaat
     4801 ttttttataa ccctcgcctt tattttcttt gatagcttta tcatcaaata ttttgttatt
     4861 tttcttattc atcacaccca gataatattt atcatctttg ataaataaaa ttgccgtatt
     4921 gtcaggctct ttatttttat cccaaccatt agccaaagtc gagttctcaa aattgagctt
     4981 aaatttctca tcactatatg gcttttgagt tatatagttt ctaattttgt tataaagagg
     5041 cactatattc gctagctcaa agtagcactc ctcaaatact agataaaaat gctcatcctt
     5101 gtctaaaata tttgccttat cttctgactg actaatatga aatattttta gtttatgtaa
     5161 gagattatta gtttgatcta aaagatcctt gatagcttta acatcatctt ccgcactagc
     5221 ttgaagtagg tcttttttac cttgattttg atatttgata gatatctgtg ccaaattgtc
     5281 tttgttttga gctatttcat caaatatcat cggaatagcc gcaaagtttg caagtatttc
     5341 ttcaaaccta cactgtttat ctatatctct atgcttatta aattcttcta aggcaagctt
     5401 tatagtttct agagataagt attttgcttt ttcagttttt ttggctatta attcttgctc
     5461 tttcttacta gggttatcaa gatttttagg tgctatttgt tgagttatat attctagtac
     5521 cgctgtacca ataacactat aatcatcaaa aacttgttgt gatagatcag taagagattt
     5581 atcattttta aaataaattt tactcaaatc aagtttttga gcttttaaat catcaaataa
     5641 taaagatagt gtttctttaa tagatttttc ttctactgtt ttaaaagctg ctatttgctc
     5701 ataaaaactt tgcatcgttg taactacatc actatcatct tctaacttat caattacaaa
     5761 agatttagat tctgtatcac ttaaaatttg cttaaataaa acactcattt tatatttttt
     5821 gagtgtttta tcatttattt gctgtgagta tagatttata tattcattta taccttttct
     5881 ctttgtattt tcaccattta caaatttacc accaataata gtattaaatt tagtaatacc
     5941 actttgattt agataattat taaagtttgc tatctcaaaa acttcatcaa gtgaaaaaac
     6001 tctttgatta acttcagatg ttttgtagtc aatatcaaag gttagctctt ctgccaaatc
     6061 ttttttaatt tgttcatagt ttatagcttc tggagctttg tcttttaaac tctcatactt
     6121 agctttattt tctagaaatt taggcaaatt atcatctact atcctataaa taatagatgt
     6181 aggaatatca ttgctactat aaacattttt tctattttca tgaaaaccct taaaataagt
     6241 tgtccaacct ttaaaagatt tgattatttc taacgcctca tctatatctg tgatatcact
     6301 attggcttta aatagttcta taccattatc cttagattgc tttagccata gaattaaatc
     6361 tgactcttgc ccttttttag catcgataag gttttgatta aacaaattct taaatttctc
     6421 tgagtccttt atatattcag atatttgttt ctttatcgta tcttttgcac ttttaaaatc
     6481 tttttgtaga ttatcatcat cactcttttt aagtttaaaa taaacatcag aatagttttg
     6541 taataaatct tcgctaatac aaaccgaact taatatctcc tctataaaaa actgatgata
     6601 tttatcaatt atttgtttag cctttttgta gtctttagct cttttctcat catctaaaat
     6661 caaacctctt gcttttatgt tttcaagtgt tttaccctgt gggattaact caaatcttag
     6721 agttttactt aaactatatt tattaacaaa ttcttgataa attgacattt ttgcctcctc
     6781 ctctagtaaa agttaaacaa aattatttgt agagggaaac cgttgtggac tccctgaata
     6841 tatcatacga gccttatgca tgcccgtaaa gttatccagc aaccactcat agacctaggg
     6901 cagcagatag ggacgacgtg gtgttagctg tgctctagaa gctagcagag tttgtagaaa
     6961 cgcaaaaagg ccatccgtca ggatggcctt ctgcttaatt tgatgcctgg cagtttatgg
     7021 cgggcgtcct gcccgccacc ctccgggccg ttgcttcctt aagacccact ttcacattta
     7081 agttgttttt ctaatccgca tatgatcaat tcaaggccga ataagaaggc tggctctgca
     7141 ccttggtgat caaataattc gatagcttgt cgtaataatg gcggcatact atcagtagta
     7201 ggtgtttccc tttcttcttt agcgacttga tgctcttgat cttccaatac gcaacctaaa
     7261 gtaaaatgcc ccacagcgct gagtgcatat aatgcattct ctagtgaaaa accttgttgg
     7321 cataaaaagg ctaattgatt ttcgagagtt tcatactgtt tttctgtagg ccgtgtacct
     7381 aaatgtactt ttgctccatc gcgatgactt agtaaagcac atctaaaact tttagcgtta
     7441 ttacgtaaaa aatcttgcca gctttcccct tctaaagggc aaaagtgagt atggtgccta
     7501 tctaacatct caatggctaa ggcgtcgagc aaagcccgct tattttttac atgccaatac
     7561 aatgtaggct gctctacacc tagcttctgg gcgagtttac gggttgttaa accttcgatt
     7621 ccgacctcat taagcagctc taatgcgctg ttaatcactt tacttttatc taatctagac
     7681 atcattaatt cctaattttt gttgacactc tatcattgat agagttattt taccactccc
     7741 tatcagtgat agagaaaagt gaatcaagga ggaaaaaaaa atggctagac acccctgggg
     7801 tatggagcga tacgagcgcg tccgactaac caaccccgac aaagtcctat atcctgctac
     7861 aggaacgact aaggccgagg tttttgatta ctatttgagc attgcgcagg tgatggtgcc
     7921 tcatattgcc ggacgtcccg ttacacgaaa acgttggcca aatggagtcg cggaggaggc
     7981 gttctttgag aaacaactgg cttcatcggc accaagttgg ttggaacggg ggagtattac
     8041 acataaatct ggcacaacaa cgtaccccat tatcaatacg agggaggggt tagcctgggt
     8101 ggcacaacaa gcctcgcttg aggtacatgt accgcaatgg cgcttcgagg atggcgatca
     8161 gggaccagct acccggattg tgttcgacct agatccaggt gagggggtaa cgatgacgca
     8221 actatgcgag atagctcacg aagtccgcgc gcttatgacc gatctcgatt tagaaacata
     8281 cccgctaacg tcgggctcga aagggctcca cctatacgta ccgttggctg agccgatcag
     8341 cagccgcggc gcctcggtgc tggcacggcg ggttgctcaa cagttagaac aggcaatgcc
     8401 aaaactggtt actgcaacca tgacgaaatc actgcgtgcc ggaaaggtgt tcctcgactg
     8461 gagtcagaac aatgcagcga agacgacgat tgcgccttac tcccttcgag gccgcgacca
     8521 cccgacggtg gcagctcccc gaacctggga tgaaattgca gaccccgaac ttcgtcatct
     8581 gcgctttgac gaggttttgg accggttaga tgagtatggt gacctcttgg ccccgcttga
     8641 tgcggacgca cctattgcgg acaaactgac tacttaccgt tctatgcgtg acgcttccaa
     8701 gaccccagag cccgttccta aggagatccc taaaaccgga aataacgaca aattcgtcat
     8761 tcaagaacac catgcacgtc gactccacta cgatctccgc ctggaacgcg acggtgtgct
     8821 cgtgtctttc gcggtcccta agaacctgcc cgaaaccact gccgaaaacc gactcgcggt
     8881 gcacaccgaa gatcacccca tcgagtattt agcatttcat ggctcgatcc ccaaaggcga
     8941 gtatggcgcc ggagacatgg ttatttggga cagtggttct tacgaaactg agaaattccg
     9001 ggtgccggaa gaactggata acccagatga ctcgcacggc gaaatcattg tgaccttgca
     9061 tggcgagaag gtggacggtc gttacgctct cattcaaact aagggtaaaa attggctggc
     9121 gcaccgcatg aaggaccaaa agaacgctcg gccggaagat ttcgccccga tgctcgccac
     9181 tgagggttcc gtggccaaat acaaagctaa acaatgggcg ttcgagggta aatgggatgg
     9241 gtaccgagtc attattgatg ctgatcatgg gcaactccag atccgctcgc ggaccggccg
     9301 cgaagtcacg ggggaatatc ctcagttcaa ggctctcgct gccgatctcg ctgagcacca
     9361 tgtggtcctc gatggcgagg cggttgcgct ggatgaatcc ggtgtgccga gctttgggca
     9421 gatgcagaat cgcgcgcgga gtacgcgggt ggaattttgg gcgtttgata tcctgtggct
     9481 ggatggccgc tcactgctgc gggccaagta ttcagatcga cgaaaaatct tggaagcgct
     9541 ggccgatggc ggaggcctga tcgttccgga tcaactgccg ggcgatggcc cagaagccat
     9601 ggaacatgtt cggaagaagc gctttgaagg tgtcgtcgcc aaaaaatggg attccacgta
     9661 tcagcccggt cgccgcagca gcagctggat caaggataag atctggaata ctcaagaagt
     9721 tgtgatcggt gggtggcgcc agggcgaagg ggggcgcagc agtggtatcg gtgccttggt
     9781 cttgggtatc ccaggccccg aaggcttgca gtttgtgggc cgcgttggca ccggctttac
     9841 cgaaaaggaa ttgagcaagc tgaaagatat gctgaaaccg ctgcataccg atgaaagccc
     9901 gtttaacgcc cccctgccca aggttgatgc ccgcggcgtc acctttgtcc gcccggaatt
     9961 ggtcggcgaa gtccgctata gcgaacgcac cagtgatggc cgcttgcgcc agcccagttg
    10021 gcgcggcttg cgccctgata agacccccga tgaagtcgtc tgggaataat cacacaagga
    10081 ggaaaaaaaa atgcgcagta tctggaaagg gagcattgca ttcggactcg taaacgttcc
    10141 ggtcaaggtt tattccgcaa ccgaagacca tgacattaaa ttccatcaag tacatgcgaa
    10201 ggataatgga cggatccggt ataaacgggt gtgcgaagtt tgcggagagg tggtcgaata
    10261 tcgtgacatc aataaagcct tcgaatcgga cgatggacaa atggtagtca tcaccgatga
    10321 ggacatcgcg acgctcccgg aggagcgtag tcgcgagatc gaagttgttg aatttattcc
    10381 agcagaacaa ctcgatcctt taatgtacga taagtcgtac ttcctggaac cggattccaa
    10441 gtcctcgaaa tcttatgttc tcctcgcgaa aaccttggca gagacagatc ggattgcgat
    10501 tgttcacttt tccctgcgga acaaaagccg gctcgcagcc ctgcgggtaa aagacttcag
    10561 caagcgggat gtcatgatga ttcacacact gctgtggcca gacgaaattc gggaccccga
    10621 cttcccaatc ctggataaag aagtgcagat caagcctgct gagttaaaga tggcaggcca
    10681 agtcgtcgaa tcgatgaccg atgatttcaa acccgatctg taccatgacg actaccaaga
    10741 acagttacgg gagctggtac aagcaaaact cgagggagga gaggctttta gcgttgagga
    10801 gcaaccagct gagttagacg aaggaacgga agacgtgtcc gacttgctgg caaagttgga
    10861 agcctccgtc aaagcacgga agggaggtaa aagtgattcg aaggatgatt ccgacagtga
    10921 gtctgattct aaggaaagca aatcggacag taaaccagcc aaaaaggcac cggcgaagaa
    10981 agcagcggct aagaagtcta ccgcaaagaa agcgcccgct aaaaaggctg ctgcgaagaa
    11041 atcgtgaacc aagtagtgac ccgcttcgtg atgcatggtg tttaaa
//
