# Supplementary material for: Heterologous Cas9 and non-homologous end joining as a Potentially Organism-Agnostic Knockout (POAK) system in bacteria
Source: bioRxiv preprint, doi:10.1101/601971, version 2 (2021-10-06)
Supplement: Plasmid Sequences [file 601971_file03.zip › SuppFileA1/IP_293.gb]

LOCUS       IP_293                 15352 bp ds-DNA     circular     05-JAN-2019
DEFINITION  gpPOAKmaltPw1.
ACCESSION   urn.local...2m-9z01nbi
KEYWORDS    .
SOURCE      
  ORGANISM  .
FEATURES             Location/Qualifiers
     misc_feature    complement(1..80)
                     /ApEinfo_revcolor="#b4abac"
                     /ApEinfo_fwdcolor="#b4abac"
                     /label="Backbone"
     misc_feature    complement(28..33)
                     /ApEinfo_revcolor="#ff9ccd"
                     /ApEinfo_fwdcolor="#ff9ccd"
                     /label="-35"
     terminator      complement(37..80)
                     /ApEinfo_revcolor="#84b0dc"
                     /ApEinfo_fwdcolor="#84b0dc"
                     /label="rrnB_T1_terminator"
     misc_feature    complement(81..88)
                     /ApEinfo_revcolor="#7ea7d8"
                     /ApEinfo_fwdcolor="#7ea7d8"
                     /label="PacI"
     misc_feature    complement(129..1085)
                     /ApEinfo_revcolor="#85dae9"
                     /ApEinfo_fwdcolor="#85dae9"
                     /label="Ku_MYCS2_pcc7002 optimized"
     misc_feature    complement(342..347)
                     /Recognition_pattern="GAAGAC(2/6)"
                     /annotation_group="GAAGAC"
                     /label="BbsI"
                     /note="Geneious type: restriction site"
     misc_feature    847..852
                     /Recognition_pattern="GCGATG(10/14)"
                     /annotation_group="GCGATG"
                     /label="BtgZI"
                     /note="Geneious type: restriction site"
     misc_feature    complement(1008..1013)
                     /Recognition_pattern="GAAGAC(2/6)"
                     /annotation_group="GAAGAC"
                     /label="BbsI"
                     /note="Geneious type: restriction site"
     misc_feature    complement(1086..1100)
                     /ApEinfo_revcolor="#ff0087"
                     /ApEinfo_fwdcolor="#ff0087"
                     /label="RBS"
     misc_feature    complement(1107..3395)
                     /ApEinfo_revcolor="#b1ff67"
                     /ApEinfo_fwdcolor="#b1ff67"
                     /label="LigD_MYCS2"
     misc_feature    complement(1589..1594)
                     /Recognition_pattern="GCGATG(10/14)"
                     /annotation_group="GCGATG"
                     /label="BtgZI"
                     /note="Geneious type: restriction site"
     misc_feature    complement(2303..2305)
                     /ApEinfo_revcolor="#d6b295"
                     /ApEinfo_fwdcolor="#d6b295"
                     /label="BsmBI site"
     misc_feature    complement(2327..2332)
                     /Recognition_pattern="ACCTGC(4/8)"
                     /annotation_group="ACCTGC"
                     /label="BspMI, BfuAI"
                     /note="Geneious type: restriction site"
     misc_feature    complement(2386..2397)
                     /ApEinfo_revcolor="#faac61"
                     /ApEinfo_fwdcolor="#faac61"
                     /label="BsmBI Site"
     misc_feature    complement(2692..2697)
                     /Recognition_pattern="GAAGAC(2/6)"
                     /annotation_group="GAAGAC"
                     /label="BbsI"
                     /note="Geneious type: restriction site"
     misc_feature    3264..3270
                     /Recognition_pattern="CACCTGC(4/8)"
                     /annotation_group="CACCTGC"
                     /label="AarI"
                     /note="Geneious type: restriction site"
     misc_feature    3265..3270
                     /Recognition_pattern="ACCTGC(4/8)"
                     /annotation_group="ACCTGC"
                     /label="BspMI, BfuAI"
                     /note="Geneious type: restriction site"
     misc_feature    complement(3396..3410)
                     /ApEinfo_revcolor="#ff0087"
                     /ApEinfo_fwdcolor="#ff0087"
                     /label="RBS"
     misc_feature    complement(3413..3490)
                     /ApEinfo_revcolor="#ffef86"
                     /ApEinfo_fwdcolor="#ffef86"
                     /label="tetA promoter element"
     misc_feature    3420..3426
                     /ApEinfo_revcolor="#b1ff67"
                     /ApEinfo_fwdcolor="#b1ff67"
                     /label="-35 Pr1"
     misc_feature    complement(3421..3441)
                     /ApEinfo_revcolor="#d6b295"
                     /ApEinfo_fwdcolor="#d6b295"
                     /label="O2"
     misc_feature    3439
                     /ApEinfo_revcolor="#d6b295"
                     /ApEinfo_fwdcolor="#d6b295"
                     /label="tetA tss"
     misc_feature    3441..3446
                     /ApEinfo_revcolor="#84b0dc"
                     /ApEinfo_fwdcolor="#84b0dc"
                     /label="-35 Pr2"
     misc_feature    3444..3449
                     /ApEinfo_revcolor="#85dae9"
                     /ApEinfo_fwdcolor="#85dae9"
                     /label="-10 Pr1"
     misc_feature    complement(3445..3450)
                     /ApEinfo_revcolor="#ffef86"
                     /ApEinfo_fwdcolor="#ffef86"
                     /label="-10 Pa"
     misc_feature    complement(3451..3469)
                     /ApEinfo_revcolor="#f8d3a9"
                     /ApEinfo_fwdcolor="#f8d3a9"
                     /label="O1"
     misc_feature    3464..3469
                     /ApEinfo_revcolor="#d59687"
                     /ApEinfo_fwdcolor="#d59687"
                     /label="-10 Pr2"
     misc_feature    complement(3468..3474)
                     /ApEinfo_revcolor="#85dae9"
                     /ApEinfo_fwdcolor="#85dae9"
                     /label="-35 Pa"
     misc_feature    3476
                     /ApEinfo_revcolor="#9eafd2"
                     /ApEinfo_fwdcolor="#9eafd2"
                     /label="tetR TSS"
     gene            3491..4117
                     /ApEinfo_revcolor="#ffef86"
                     /ApEinfo_fwdcolor="#ffef86"
                     /label="tetR"
     misc_feature    complement(3770..3775)
                     /Recognition_pattern="GCGATG(10/14)"
                     /annotation_group="GCGATG"
                     /label="BtgZI"
                     /note="Geneious type: restriction site"
     misc_feature    3774..3779
                     /Recognition_pattern="GCGATG(10/14)"
                     /annotation_group="GCGATG"
                     /label="BtgZI"
                     /note="Geneious type: restriction site"
     PCR_primer      3907..3931
                     /ApEinfo_revcolor="#85dae9"
                     /ApEinfo_fwdcolor="#85dae9"
                     /label="GCATTTTACTTTAGGTTGCGTATTG"
     source          4118..4684
                     /ApEinfo_revcolor="#b1ff67"
                     /ApEinfo_fwdcolor="#b1ff67"
     terminator      4138..4225
                     /ApEinfo_revcolor="#9eafd2"
                     /ApEinfo_fwdcolor="#9eafd2"
                     /label="rrnBT2 term"
     primer_bind     complement(4213..4235)
                     /Pair_Dimer_Tm="None"
                     /Product_Size=11075
                     /Mismatches=0
                     /Extension="CACCACAGCTCTTCG"
                     /created_by="primer3"
                     /annotation_group="1010511167457982922975-f841-4646-8186-d
                     5585775c092"
                     /%GC="47.8"
                     /Tm="63.0"
                     /Hairpin_Tm="45.3"
                     /Self_Dimer_Tm="17.6"
                     /Sequence="GCTAGCAGAGTTTGTAGAAACGC"
                     /label="IP_P_625"
     Junction        4234
                     /Reads_using=2
                     /Reads_supporting_discovery=2
                     /Junction_Type="Rearrangement (inversion)"
                     /Rearrangement_Distance=250
                     /Junction_Source="11118-"
                     /Junction_Destination="10868+"
                     /ID="junction 2"
                     /label="junction 2"
     Junction        4235
                     /Reads_using=2
                     /Reads_supporting_discovery=2
                     /Junction_Type="Rearrangement (inversion)"
                     /Rearrangement_Distance=250
                     /Junction_Source="11117+"
                     /Junction_Destination="10867-"
                     /ID="junction 1"
                     /label="junction 1"
     misc_feature    <4236..>4483
                     /Source="referenceToDocument: urn:local:.:1a-71ucs8c"
                     /label="enolase promoter (concatenated sequence 2)
                     (reversed)"
                     /note="Geneious type: Concatenated sequence"
     misc_feature    4236..4255
                     /created_by="primer3"
                     /%GC="50.0"
                     /Tm="58.4"
                     /Hairpin_Tm="None"
                     /Self_Dimer_Tm="None"
                     /Pair_Dimer_Tm="None"
                     /Sequence="AAACGTAACCTCCTCCTCGT"
                     /Product_Size=248
                     /annotation_group="1703314583716186a65d069-180f-49c5-8f08-
                     0d69dcbbd9f7enolase promoter (reversed)"
                     /Extension="CACCACAGCTCTTCGAGC"
                     /label="248 R"
                     /note="Geneious type: primer_bind_reverse"
     misc_feature    4236..4255
                     /Pair_Dimer_Tm="None"
                     /Product_Size=248
                     /Mismatches=0
                     /Extension="CACCACAGCTCTTCGAGC"
                     /created_by="primer3"
                     /annotation_group="2905217782194766de3379f-ad61-474f-9de7-
                     afc437461551"
                     /%GC="50.0"
                     /Tm="61.7"
                     /Hairpin_Tm="None"
                     /Self_Dimer_Tm="None"
                     /Sequence="AAACGTAACCTCCTCCTCGT"
                     /label="IP_P_622"
                     /note="Geneious type: primer_bind_reverse"
     source          <4236..>4483
                     /organism="Weissella confusa"
                     /mol_type="genomic DNA"
                     /strain="DSM 20196"
                     /isolation_source="fermented sausages"
                     /culture_collection="DSM:20196"
                     /db_xref="taxon:1583"
                     /collection_date=1969
     motif1          complement(4306..4334)
                     /Mismatches=4
                     /%_Identity="86.20689655172414"
                     /Motif="TTGACAN(17)TATAAT"
                     /annotation_group="Sig70: 139,781 <- 139,809"
                     /label="Sig70"
     motif1          4410..4438
                     /Mismatches=4
                     /%_Identity="86.20689655172414"
                     /Motif="TTGACAN(17)TATAAT"
                     /annotation_group="Sig70: 139,885 -> 139,913"
                     /label="Sig70"
     motif1          complement(4436..4464)
                     /Mismatches=4
                     /%_Identity="86.20689655172414"
                     /Motif="TTGACAN(17)TATAAT"
                     /annotation_group="Sig70: 139,911 <- 139,939"
                     /label="Sig70"
     primer_bind     complement(4455..4483)
                     /created_by="primer3"
                     /%GC="27.6"
                     /Tm="57.4"
                     /Hairpin_Tm="36.1"
                     /Self_Dimer_Tm="None"
                     /Pair_Dimer_Tm="None"
                     /Sequence="ACTTGTTTTAAAAGTATAGTTATCTGGGA"
                     /Product_Size=248
                     /annotation_group="170331402072391a6c83395-d92a-4cd7-9000-
                     e09b7d394042enolase promoter (reversed)"
                     /Extension="CACCACAGCTCTTCGCTC"
                     /label="1 F"
     misc_feature    4484..4505
                     /Pair_Dimer_Tm="None"
                     /Product_Size=11075
                     /Mismatches=0
                     /Extension="CACCACAGCTCTTCG"
                     /created_by="primer3"
                     /annotation_group="10105061849288564c171b-88c3-4f99-ac0a-8
                     324cfc5e03b"
                     /%GC="40.9"
                     /Tm="59.1"
                     /Hairpin_Tm="None"
                     /Self_Dimer_Tm="None"
                     /Sequence="GAGGAGGCAAAAATGGATAAGA"
                     /label="IP_P_624"
                     /note="Geneious type: primer_bind_reverse"
     Junction        4484
                     /Reads_using=2
                     /Reads_supporting_discovery=2
                     /Junction_Type="Rearrangement (inversion)"
                     /Rearrangement_Distance=250
                     /Junction_Source="10868-"
                     /Junction_Destination="11118+"
                     /ID="junction 2"
                     /label="junction 2"
     Junction        4485
                     /Reads_using=2
                     /Reads_supporting_discovery=2
                     /Junction_Type="Rearrangement (inversion)"
                     /Rearrangement_Distance=250
                     /Junction_Source="10867+"
                     /Junction_Destination="11117-"
                     /ID="junction 1"
                     /label="junction 1"
     CDS             4496..4684
                     /ApEinfo_revcolor="#ff9ccd"
                     /ApEinfo_fwdcolor="#ff9ccd"
                     /label="cas9"
     CDS             4685..8602
                     /ApEinfo_revcolor="#ff9ccd"
                     /ApEinfo_fwdcolor="#ff9ccd"
                     /label="cas9"
     source          4685..9026
                     /ApEinfo_revcolor="#b1ff67"
                     /ApEinfo_fwdcolor="#b1ff67"
     misc_feature    4820..4825
                     /Recognition_pattern="GAAGAC(2/6)"
                     /annotation_group="GAAGAC"
                     /label="BbsI"
                     /note="Geneious type: restriction site"
     misc_feature    complement(5573..5578)
                     /Recognition_pattern="ACCTGC(4/8)"
                     /annotation_group="ACCTGC"
                     /label="BspMI, BfuAI"
                     /note="Geneious type: restriction site"
     misc_feature    5766..5771
                     /Recognition_pattern="GAAGAC(2/6)"
                     /annotation_group="GAAGAC"
                     /label="BbsI"
                     /note="Geneious type: restriction site"
     misc_feature    5774..5779
                     /Recognition_pattern="GAAGAC(2/6)"
                     /annotation_group="GAAGAC"
                     /label="BbsI"
                     /note="Geneious type: restriction site"
     misc_feature    6611..6616
                     /Recognition_pattern="GAAGAC(2/6)"
                     /annotation_group="GAAGAC"
                     /label="BbsI"
                     /note="Geneious type: restriction site"
     misc_feature    8527..8551
                     /label="/ApEinfo_revcolor=#84b0dc
                     /ApEinfo_fwdcolor=#84b0dc"
     promoter        8607..8660
                     /ApEinfo_revcolor="#b4abac"
                     /ApEinfo_fwdcolor="#b4abac"
                     /label="tracrRNA promoter"
     precursor_RNA   8667..8755
                     /ApEinfo_revcolor="#75c6a9"
                     /ApEinfo_fwdcolor="#75c6a9"
                     /label="tracrRNA precursor"
     terminator      8734..8755
                     /ApEinfo_revcolor="#b4abac"
                     /ApEinfo_fwdcolor="#b4abac"
                     /label="tracrRNA terminator"
     terminator      complement(8786..8827)
                     /ApEinfo_revcolor="#9eafd2"
                     /ApEinfo_fwdcolor="#9eafd2"
     promoter        8884..8948
                     /ApEinfo_revcolor="#b4abac"
                     /ApEinfo_fwdcolor="#b4abac"
                     /label="J23100 promoter"
     misc_feature    8949..8968
                     /Original_Bases="GAGACCGACTGAGGTCTCA"
                     /label="GAGACCGACTGAGGTCTCA"
                     /note="Geneious type: Editing History Replacement"
     misc_RNA        complement(<8949..>8968)
                     /created_by="isaacnplant"
                     /Color="#33ffff"
                     /modified_by="isaacnplant"
                     /label="IP_P_999"
     misc_RNA        <8949..8968
                     /created_by="isaacnplant"
                     /Color="#0077ee"
                     /modified_by="isaacnplant"
                     /label="IP_P_998"
     misc_RNA        8949..8968
                     /created_by="isaacnplant"
                     /label="WC_maltose1"
     misc_feature    8969..9004
                     /ApEinfo_revcolor="#c6c9d1"
                     /ApEinfo_fwdcolor="#c6c9d1"
                     /label="repeat"
     misc_feature    9003..9008
                     /Recognition_pattern="ACCTGC(4/8)"
                     /annotation_group="ACCTGC"
                     /label="BspMI, BfuAI"
                     /note="Geneious type: restriction site"
     misc_feature    9031..9036
                     /Recognition_pattern="GCGATG(10/14)"
                     /annotation_group="GCGATG"
                     /label="BtgZI"
                     /note="Geneious type: restriction site"
     misc_feature    complement(9176..9183)
                     /ApEinfo_revcolor="#7ea7d8"
                     /ApEinfo_fwdcolor="#7ea7d8"
                     /label="NotI"
     misc_feature    9184..9233
                     /ApEinfo_revcolor="#b1ff67"
                     /ApEinfo_fwdcolor="#b1ff67"
                     /label="Homologous Recombination Cas9"
     misc_feature    9184..9233
                     /ApEinfo_revcolor="#b7e6d7"
                     /ApEinfo_fwdcolor="#b7e6d7"
                     /label="MCS"
     misc_feature    9184..9233
                     /ApEinfo_revcolor="#75c6a9"
                     /ApEinfo_fwdcolor="#75c6a9"
                     /label="MCS"
     misc_feature    9184..9225
                     /ApEinfo_revcolor="#85dae9"
                     /ApEinfo_fwdcolor="#85dae9"
                     /label="terminator"
     source          9234..15293
                     /ApEinfo_revcolor="#85dae9"
                     /ApEinfo_fwdcolor="#85dae9"
     Junction        9302^9303
                     /Reads_using=3
                     /Reads_supporting_discovery=3
                     /Junction_Type="Insertion"
                     /Insertion_Size=3
                     /Insertion="ACA"
                     /ID="junction 1"
                     /label="ACA"
     CDS             9563..10300
                     /ApEinfo_revcolor="#b1ff67"
                     /ApEinfo_fwdcolor="#b1ff67"
                     /label="ErR frame 2"
     CDS             10421..10891
                     /ApEinfo_revcolor="#d59687"
                     /ApEinfo_fwdcolor="#d59687"
                     /label="Rep1"
     misc_feature    complement(10537..10542)
                     /Recognition_pattern="CGTCTC(1/5)"
                     /annotation_group="CGTCTC"
                     /label="BsmBI"
                     /note="Geneious type: restriction site"
     misc_feature    11394..11399
                     /Recognition_pattern="GAAGAC(2/6)"
                     /annotation_group="GAAGAC"
                     /label="BbsI"
                     /note="Geneious type: restriction site"
     CDS             11884..13374
                     /ApEinfo_revcolor="#b7e6d7"
                     /ApEinfo_fwdcolor="#b7e6d7"
                     /label="Rep2"
     misc_feature    13031..13036
                     /Recognition_pattern="GCGATG(10/14)"
                     /annotation_group="GCGATG"
                     /label="BtgZI"
                     /note="Geneious type: restriction site"
     gene            complement(13868..14083)
                     /ApEinfo_revcolor="#9eafd2"
                     /ApEinfo_fwdcolor="#9eafd2"
                     /label="CAT/CamR (659 - 444)"
     misc_feature    14188..14193
                     /Recognition_pattern="CGTCTC(1/5)"
                     /annotation_group="CGTCTC"
                     /label="BsmBI"
                     /note="Geneious type: restriction site"
     rep_origin      14445..15284
                     /ApEinfo_revcolor="#c6c9d1"
                     /ApEinfo_fwdcolor="#c6c9d1"
                     /label="p15A_origin"
     source          15294..15352
                     /ApEinfo_revcolor="#85dae9"
                     /ApEinfo_fwdcolor="#85dae9"
ORIGIN      
        1 gtcctactca ggagagcgtt caccgacaaa caacagataa aacgaaaggc ccagtctttc
       61 gactgagcct ttcgttttat ttaattaagt ttaaacacca tgcatcacga agcgggtcac
      121 tacttggttc acgatttctt cgcagcagcc tttttagcgg gcgctttctt tgcggtagac
      181 ttcttagccg ctgctttctt cgccggtgcc tttttggctg gtttactgtc cgatttgctt
      241 tccttagaat cagactcact gtcggaatca tccttcgaat cacttttacc tcccttccgt
      301 gctttgacgg aggcttccaa ctttgccagc aagtcggaca cgtcttccgt tccttcgtct
      361 aactcagctg gttgctcctc aacgctaaaa gcctctcctc cctcgagttt tgcttgtacc
      421 agctcccgta actgttcttg gtagtcgtca tggtacagat cgggtttgaa atcatcggtc
      481 atcgattcga cgacttggcc tgccatcttt aactcagcag gcttgatctg cacttcttta
      541 tccaggattg ggaagtcggg gtcccgaatt tcgtctggcc acagcagtgt gtgaatcatc
      601 atgacatccc gcttgctgaa gtcttttacc cgcagggctg cgagccggct tttgttccgc
      661 agggaaaagt gaacaatcgc aatccgatct gtctctgcca aggttttcgc gaggagaaca
      721 taagatttcg aggacttgga atccggttcc aggaagtacg acttatcgta cattaaagga
      781 tcgagttgtt ctgctggaat aaattcaaca acttcgatct cgcgactacg ctcctccggg
      841 agcgtcgcga tgtcctcatc ggtgatgact accatttgtc catcgtccga ttcgaaggct
      901 ttattgatgt cacgatattc gaccacctct ccgcaaactt cgcacacccg tttataccgg
      961 atccgtccat tatccttcgc atgtacttga tggaatttaa tgtcatggtc ttcggttgcg
     1021 gaataaacct tgaccggaac gtttacgagt ccgaatgcaa tgctcccttt ccagatactg
     1081 cgcatttttt tttcctcctt gtgtgattat tcccagacga cttcatcggg ggtcttatca
     1141 gggcgcaagc cgcgccaact gggctggcgc aagcggccat cactggtgcg ttcgctatag
     1201 cggacttcgc cgaccaattc cgggcggaca aaggtgacgc cgcgggcatc aaccttgggc
     1261 aggggggcgt taaacgggct ttcatcggta tgcagcggtt tcagcatatc tttcagcttg
     1321 ctcaattcct tttcggtaaa gccggtgcca acgcggccca caaactgcaa gccttcgggg
     1381 cctgggatac ccaagaccaa ggcaccgata ccactgctgc gccccccttc gccctggcgc
     1441 cacccaccga tcacaacttc ttgagtattc cagatcttat ccttgatcca gctgctgctg
     1501 cggcgaccgg gctgatacgt ggaatcccat tttttggcga cgacaccttc aaagcgcttc
     1561 ttccgaacat gttccatggc ttctgggcca tcgcccggca gttgatccgg aacgatcagg
     1621 cctccgccat cggccagcgc ttccaagatt tttcgtcgat ctgaatactt ggcccgcagc
     1681 agtgagcggc catccagcca caggatatca aacgcccaaa attccacccg cgtactccgc
     1741 gcgcgattct gcatctgccc aaagctcggc acaccggatt catccagcgc aaccgcctcg
     1801 ccatcgagga ccacatggtg ctcagcgaga tcggcagcga gagccttgaa ctgaggatat
     1861 tcccccgtga cttcgcggcc ggtccgcgag cggatctgga gttgcccatg atcagcatca
     1921 ataatgactc ggtacccatc ccatttaccc tcgaacgccc attgtttagc tttgtatttg
     1981 gccacggaac cctcagtggc gagcatcggg gcgaaatctt ccggccgagc gttcttttgg
     2041 tccttcatgc ggtgcgccag ccaattttta cccttagttt gaatgagagc gtaacgaccg
     2101 tccaccttct cgccatgcaa ggtcacaatg atttcgccgt gcgagtcatc tgggttatcc
     2161 agttcttccg gcacccggaa tttctcagtt tcgtaagaac cactgtccca aataaccatg
     2221 tctccggcgc catactcgcc tttggggatc gagccatgaa atgctaaata ctcgatgggg
     2281 tgatcttcgg tgtgcaccgc gagtcggttt tcggcagtgg tttcgggcag gttcttaggg
     2341 accgcgaaag acacgagcac accgtcgcgt tccaggcgga gatcgtagtg gagtcgacgt
     2401 gcatggtgtt cttgaatgac gaatttgtcg ttatttccgg ttttagggat ctccttagga
     2461 acgggctctg gggtcttgga agcgtcacgc atagaacggt aagtagtcag tttgtccgca
     2521 ataggtgcgt ccgcatcaag cggggccaag aggtcaccat actcatctaa ccggtccaaa
     2581 acctcgtcaa agcgcagatg acgaagttcg gggtctgcaa tttcatccca ggttcgggga
     2641 gctgccaccg tcgggtggtc gcggcctcga agggagtaag gcgcaatcgt cgtcttcgct
     2701 gcattgttct gactccagtc gaggaacacc tttccggcac gcagtgattt cgtcatggtt
     2761 gcagtaacca gttttggcat tgcctgttct aactgttgag caacccgccg tgccagcacc
     2821 gaggcgccgc ggctgctgat cggctcagcc aacggtacgt ataggtggag ccctttcgag
     2881 cccgacgtta gcgggtatgt ttctaaatcg agatcggtca taagcgcgcg gacttcgtga
     2941 gctatctcgc atagttgcgt catcgttacc ccctcacctg gatctaggtc gaacacaatc
     3001 cgggtagctg gtccctgatc gccatcctcg aagcgccatt gcggtacatg tacctcaagc
     3061 gaggcttgtt gtgccaccca ggctaacccc tccctcgtat tgataatggg gtacgttgtt
     3121 gtgccagatt tatgtgtaat actcccccgt tccaaccaac ttggtgccga tgaagccagt
     3181 tgtttctcaa agaacgcctc ctccgcgact ccatttggcc aacgttttcg tgtaacggga
     3241 cgtccggcaa tatgaggcac catcacctgc gcaatgctca aatagtaatc aaaaacctcg
     3301 gccttagtcg ttcctgtagc aggatatagg actttgtcgg ggttggttag tcggacgcgc
     3361 tcgtatcgct ccatacccca ggggtgtcta gccatttttt tttcctcctt gattcacttt
     3421 tctctatcac tgatagggag tggtaaaata actctatcaa tgatagagtg tcaacaaaaa
     3481 ttaggaatta atgatgtcta gattagataa aagtaaagtg attaacagcg cattagagct
     3541 gcttaatgag gtcggaatcg aaggtttaac aacccgtaaa ctcgcccaga agctaggtgt
     3601 agagcagcct acattgtatt ggcatgtaaa aaataagcgg gctttgctcg acgccttagc
     3661 cattgagatg ttagataggc accatactca cttttgccct ttagaagggg aaagctggca
     3721 agatttttta cgtaataacg ctaaaagttt tagatgtgct ttactaagtc atcgcgatgg
     3781 agcaaaagta catttaggta cacggcctac agaaaaacag tatgaaactc tcgaaaatca
     3841 attagccttt ttatgccaac aaggtttttc actagagaat gcattatatg cactcagcgc
     3901 tgtggggcat tttactttag gttgcgtatt ggaagatcaa gagcatcaag tcgctaaaga
     3961 agaaagggaa acacctacta ctgatagtat gccgccatta ttacgacaag ctatcgaatt
     4021 atttgatcac caaggtgcag agccagcctt cttattcggc cttgaattga tcatatgcgg
     4081 attagaaaaa caacttaaat gtgaaagtgg gtcttaagga agcaacggcc cggagggtgg
     4141 cgggcaggac gcccgccata aactgccagg catcaaatta agcagaaggc catcctgacg
     4201 gatggccttt ttgcgtttct acaaactctg ctagcaaacg taacctcctc ctcgttggtc
     4261 tgcttatgtt gtttatatat ataagtctac acaacattgc atgacataac agtcggggat
     4321 gtaacaaacg taaaacggaa tagttgcttc agagtaacga taagcgtttc acagacggtt
     4381 caaacaaaaa gcaagaaagc cgattaaatg caacataacg tgtgaattat gttacaatat
     4441 atgacaaggg atattcccag ataactatac ttttaaaaca agtgaggagg caaaaatgga
     4501 taagaaatac tcaataggct tagatatcgg cacaaatagc gtcggatggg cggtgatcac
     4561 tgatgaatat aaggttccgt ctaaaaagtt caaggttctg ggaaatacag accgccacag
     4621 tatcaaaaaa aatcttatag gggctctttt atttgacagt ggagagacag cggaagcgac
     4681 tcgactcaaa cggacagctc gtagaaggta tacacgtcgg aagaatcgta tttgttatct
     4741 acaggagatt ttttcaaatg agatggcgaa agtagatgat agtttctttc atcgacttga
     4801 agagtctttt ttggtggaag aagacaagaa gcatgaacgt catcctattt ttggaaatat
     4861 agtagatgaa gttgcttatc atgagaaata tccaactatc tatcatctgc gaaaaaaatt
     4921 ggtagattct actgataaag cggatttgcg cttaatctat ttggccttag cgcatatgat
     4981 taagtttcgt ggtcattttt tgattgaggg agatttaaat cctgataata gtgatgtgga
     5041 caaactattt atccagttgg tacaaaccta caatcaatta tttgaagaaa accctattaa
     5101 cgcaagtgga gtagatgcta aagcgattct ttctgcacga ttgagtaaat caagacgatt
     5161 agaaaatctc attgctcagc tccccggtga gaagaaaaat ggcttatttg ggaatctcat
     5221 tgctttgtca ttgggtttga cccctaattt taaatcaaat tttgatttgg cagaagatgc
     5281 taaattacag ctttcaaaag atacttacga tgatgattta gataatttat tggcgcaaat
     5341 tggagatcaa tatgctgatt tgtttttggc agctaagaat ttatcagatg ctattttact
     5401 ttcagatatc ctaagagtaa atactgaaat aactaaggct cccctatcag cttcaatgat
     5461 taaacgctac gatgaacatc atcaagactt gactctttta aaagctttag ttcgacaaca
     5521 acttccagaa aagtataaag aaatcttttt tgatcaatca aaaaacggat atgcaggtta
     5581 tattgatggg ggagctagcc aagaagaatt ttataaattt atcaaaccaa ttttagaaaa
     5641 aatggatggt actgaggaat tattggtgaa actaaatcgt gaagatttgc tgcgcaagca
     5701 acggaccttt gacaacggct ctattcccca tcaaattcac ttgggtgagc tgcatgctat
     5761 tttgagaaga caagaagact tttatccatt tttaaaagac aatcgtgaga agattgaaaa
     5821 aatcttgact tttcgaattc cttattatgt tggtccattg gcgcgtggca atagtcgttt
     5881 tgcatggatg actcggaagt ctgaagaaac aattacccca tggaattttg aagaagttgt
     5941 cgataaaggt gcttcagctc aatcatttat tgaacgcatg acaaactttg ataaaaatct
     6001 tccaaatgaa aaagtactac caaaacatag tttgctttat gagtatttta cggtttataa
     6061 cgaattgaca aaggtcaaat atgttactga aggaatgcga aaaccagcat ttctttcagg
     6121 tgaacagaag aaagccattg ttgatttact cttcaaaaca aatcgaaaag taaccgttaa
     6181 gcaattaaaa gaagattatt tcaaaaaaat agaatgtttt gatagtgttg aaatttcagg
     6241 agttgaagat agatttaatg cttcattagg tacctaccat gatttgctaa aaattattaa
     6301 agataaagat tttttggata atgaagaaaa tgaagatatc ttagaggata ttgttttaac
     6361 attgacctta tttgaagata gggagatgat tgaggaaaga cttaaaacat atgctcacct
     6421 ctttgatgat aaggtgatga aacagcttaa acgtcgccgt tatactggtt ggggacgttt
     6481 gtctcgaaaa ttgattaatg gtattaggga taagcaatct ggcaaaacaa tattagattt
     6541 tttgaaatca gatggttttg ccaatcgcaa ttttatgcag ctgatccatg atgatagttt
     6601 gacatttaaa gaagacattc aaaaagcaca agtgtctgga caaggcgata gtttacatga
     6661 acatattgca aatttagctg gtagccctgc tattaaaaaa ggtattttac agactgtaaa
     6721 agttgttgat gaattggtca aagtaatggg gcggcataag ccagaaaata tcgttattga
     6781 aatggcacgt gaaaatcaga caactcaaaa gggccagaaa aattcgcgag agcgtatgaa
     6841 acgaatcgaa gaaggtatca aagaattagg aagtcagatt cttaaagagc atcctgttga
     6901 aaatactcaa ttgcaaaatg aaaagctcta tctctattat ctccaaaatg gaagagacat
     6961 gtatgtggac caagaattag atattaatcg tttaagtgat tatgatgtcg atcacattgt
     7021 tccacaaagt ttccttaaag acgattcaat agacaataag gtcttaacgc gttctgataa
     7081 aaatcgtggt aaatcggata acgttccaag tgaagaagta gtcaaaaaga tgaaaaacta
     7141 ttggagacaa cttctaaacg ccaagttaat cactcaacgt aagtttgata atttaacgaa
     7201 agctgaacgt ggaggtttga gtgaacttga taaagctggt tttatcaaac gccaattggt
     7261 tgaaactcgc caaatcacta agcatgtggc acaaattttg gatagtcgca tgaatactaa
     7321 atacgatgaa aatgataaac ttattcgaga ggttaaagtg attaccttaa aatctaaatt
     7381 agtttctgac ttccgaaaag atttccaatt ctataaagta cgtgagatta acaattacca
     7441 tcatgcccat gatgcgtatc taaatgccgt cgttggaact gctttgatta agaaatatcc
     7501 aaaacttgaa tcggagtttg tctatggtga ttataaagtt tatgatgttc gtaaaatgat
     7561 tgctaagtct gagcaagaaa taggcaaagc aaccgcaaaa tatttctttt actctaatat
     7621 catgaacttc ttcaaaacag aaattacact tgcaaatgga gagattcgca aacgccctct
     7681 aatcgaaact aatggggaaa ctggagaaat tgtctgggat aaagggcgag attttgccac
     7741 agtgcgcaaa gtattgtcca tgccccaagt caatattgtc aagaaaacag aagtacagac
     7801 aggcggattc tccaaggagt caattttacc aaaaagaaat tcggacaagc ttattgctcg
     7861 taaaaaagac tgggatccaa aaaaatatgg tggttttgat agtccaacgg tagcttattc
     7921 agtcctagtg gttgctaagg tggaaaaagg gaaatcgaag aagttaaaat ccgttaaaga
     7981 gttactaggg atcacaatta tggaaagaag ttcctttgaa aaaaatccga ttgacttttt
     8041 agaagctaaa ggatataagg aagttaaaaa agacttaatc attaaactac ctaaatatag
     8101 tctttttgag ttagaaaacg gtcgtaaacg gatgctggct agtgccggag aattacaaaa
     8161 aggaaatgag ctggctctgc caagcaaata tgtgaatttt ttatatttag ctagtcatta
     8221 tgaaaagttg aagggtagtc cagaagataa cgaacaaaaa caattgtttg tggagcagca
     8281 taagcattat ttagatgaga ttattgagca aatcagtgaa ttttctaagc gtgttatttt
     8341 agcagatgcc aatttagata aagttcttag tgcatataac aaacatagag acaaaccaat
     8401 acgtgaacaa gcagaaaata ttattcattt atttacgttg acgaatcttg gagctcccgc
     8461 tgcttttaaa tattttgata caacaattga tcgtaaacga tatacgtcta caaaagaagt
     8521 tttagatgcc actcttatcc atcaatccat cactggtctt tatgaaacac gcattgattt
     8581 gagtcagcta ggaggtgact gaccggctga taaatttctt tgaatttctc cttgattatt
     8641 tgttataaaa gttataaaat aatcttgttg gaaccattca aaacagcata gcaagttaaa
     8701 ataaggctag tccgttatca acttgaaaaa gtggcaccga gtcggtgctt tttttgatac
     8761 ttctattcta ctctgactgc aaaccaaaaa aacaagcgct ttcaaaacgc ttgttttatc
     8821 atttttaggg aaattaatct cttaatcctt ttatcattct acatttaggc gctgccatct
     8881 tgggacaatg aaaacgttag tcatggcgcg ccttgacggc tagctcagtc ctaggtacag
     8941 tgctagctaa tgagtacatg ggtatgcggt tttagagcta tgctgttttg aatggtccca
     9001 aaacctgcag acaagcccgg ccggcctaag gcgatgcccc ctcgacctcg atcagggagg
     9061 cgttcaggac gactcacaaa gaaagccggg caatgcccgg ctttttccac gcctcctggg
     9121 ctgacttcag gtgctacatt tgaagagata aattgcactg aaatctagag cggttgcggc
     9181 cgcaaaaaaa caagcgcttt caaaacgctt gttttatcat ttttagggaa attatgtgat
     9241 ccgtagcggt tttcaaaatt tgcaaccagg aatgaattac tatccctttt atcaagaagc
     9301 gcaaaagaaa aacgaaatga tacaccaatc agtgcaaaaa aagatataat gggagataag
     9361 acggttcgtg ttcgtgctga cttgcaccat atcataaaaa tcgaaacagc aaagaatggc
     9421 ggaaacgtaa aagaagttat ggaaataaga cttagaagca aacttaagag tgtgttgata
     9481 gtgcagtatc ttaaaatttt gtataatagg aattgaagtt aaattagatg ctaaaaattt
     9541 gtaattaaga aggagtgatt acatgaacaa aaatataaaa tattctcaaa actttttaac
     9601 gagtgaaaaa gtactcaacc aaataataaa acaattgaat ttaaaagaaa ccgataccgt
     9661 ttacgaaatt ggaacaggta aagggcattt aacgacgaaa ctggctaaaa taagtaaaca
     9721 ggtaacgtct attgaattag acagtcatct attcaactta tcgtcagaaa aattaaaact
     9781 gaatactcgt gtcactttaa ttcaccaaga tattctacag tttcaattcc ctaacaaaca
     9841 gaggtataaa attgttggga gtattcctta ccatttaagc acacaaatta ttaaaaaagt
     9901 ggtttttgaa agccatgcgt ctgacatcta tctgattgtt gaagaaggat tctacaagcg
     9961 taccttggat attcaccgaa cactagggtt gctcttgcac actcaagtct cgattcagca
    10021 attgcttaag ctgccagcgg aatgctttca tcctaaacca aaagtaaaca gtgtcttaat
    10081 aaaacttacc cgccatacca cagatgttcc agataaatat tggaagctat atacgtactt
    10141 tgtttcaaaa tgggtcaatc gagaatatcg tcaactgttt actaaaaatc agtttcatca
    10201 agcaatgaaa cacgccaaag taaacaattt aagtaccgtt acttatgagc aagtattgtc
    10261 tatttttaat agttatctat tatttaacgg gaggaaataa ttctatgagt cgcttttgta
    10321 aatttggaaa gttacacgtt actaaaggga atgtagataa attattaggt atactactga
    10381 cagcttccaa ggagctaaag aggtccctag cgctcttatc atggggaagc tcggatcata
    10441 tgcaagacaa aataaactcg caacagcact tggagaaatg ggacgaatcg agaaaaccct
    10501 ctttacgctg gattacatat ctaataaagc cgtaaggaga cgggttcaaa aaggtttaaa
    10561 taaaggagaa gcaatcaatg cattagctag aactatattt tttggacaac gtggagaatt
    10621 tagagaacgt gctctccaag accagttaca aagagctagt gcactaaaca taattattaa
    10681 cgctataagt gtgtggaaca ctgtatatat ggaaaaagcc gtagaagaat taaaagcaag
    10741 aggagaattt agagaagatt taatgccata tgcgtggccg ttaggatggg aacatatcaa
    10801 ttttcttgga gaatacaaat ttgaaggatt acatgacact gggcaaatga atttacgtcc
    10861 tttacgtata aaagagccgt tttattctta atataacggc tctttttata gaaaaaatcc
    10921 ttagcgtggt ttttttccga aatgctggcg gtaccccaag aattagaaat gagtagatca
    10981 aattattcac gaatagaatc aggaaaatca gatccaacca taaaaacact agaacaaatt
    11041 gcaaagttaa ctaactcaac gctagtagtg gatttaatcc caaatgagcc aacagaacca
    11101 gagccagaaa cagaatcaga acaagtaaca ttggatttag aaatggaaga agaaaaaagc
    11161 aatgacttcg tgtgaataat gcacgaaatc gttgcttatt tttttttaaa agcggtatac
    11221 tagatataac gaaacaacga actgaataga aacgaaaaaa gagccatgac acatttataa
    11281 aatgtttgac gacattttat aaatgcatag cccgataaga ttgccaaacc aacgcttatc
    11341 agttagtcag atgaactctt ccctcgtaag aagttattta attaactttg tttgaagacg
    11401 gtatataacc gtactatcat tatataggga aatcagagag ttttcaagta tctaagctac
    11461 tgaatttaag aattgttaag caatcaatcg gaaatcgttt gattgctttt tttgtattca
    11521 tttatagaag gtggagtttg tatgaatcat gatgaatgta aaacttatat aaaaaatagt
    11581 ttattggaga taagaaaatt agcaaatatc tatacactag aaacgtttaa gaaagagtta
    11641 gaaaagagaa atatctactt agaaacaaaa tcagataagt atttttcttc ggagggggaa
    11701 gattatatat ataagttaat agaaaataac aaaataattt attcgattag tggaaaaaaa
    11761 ttgacttata aaggaaaaaa atctttttca aaacatgcaa tattgaaaca gttgaatgaa
    11821 aaagcaaacc aagttaatta aacaacctat tttataggat ttataggaaa ggagaacagc
    11881 tgaatgaata tcccttttgt tgtagaaact gtgcttcatg acggcttgtt aaagtacaaa
    11941 tttaaaaata gtaaaattcg ctcaatcact accaagccag gtaaaagcaa aggggctatt
    12001 tttgcgtatc gctcaaaatc aagcatgatt ggcggtcgtg gtgttgttct gacttccgag
    12061 gaagcgattc aagaaaatca agatacattt acacattgga cacccaacgt ttatcgttat
    12121 ggaacgtatg cagacgaaaa ccgttcatac acgaaaggac attctgaaaa caatttaaga
    12181 caaatcaata ccttctttat tgattttgat attcacacgg caaaagaaac tatttcagca
    12241 agcgatattt taacaaccgc tattgattta ggttttatgc ctactatgat tatcaaatct
    12301 gataaaggtt atcaagcata ttttgtttta gaaacgccag tctatgtgac ttcaaaatca
    12361 gaatttaaat ctgtcaaagc agccaaaata atttcgcaaa atatccgaga atattttgga
    12421 aagtctttgc cagttgatct aacgtgtaat cattttggta ttgctcgcat accaagaacg
    12481 gacaatgtag aattttttga tcctaattac cgttattctt tcaaagaatg gcaagattgg
    12541 tctttcaaac aaacagataa taagggcttt actcgttcaa gtctaacggt tttaagcggt
    12601 acagaaggca aaaaacaagt agatgaaccc tggtttaatc tcttattgca cgaaacgaaa
    12661 ttttcaggag aaaagggttt aatagggcgt aataacgtca tgtttaccct ctctttagcc
    12721 tactttagtt caggctattc aatcgaaacg tgcgaatata atatgtttga gtttaataat
    12781 cgattagatc aacccttaga agaaaaagaa gtaatcaaaa ttgttagaag tgcctattca
    12841 gaaaactatc aaggggctaa tagggaatac attaccattc tttgcaaagc ttgggtatca
    12901 agtgatttaa ccagtaaaga tttatttgtc cgtcaagggt ggtttaaatt caagaaaaaa
    12961 agaagcgaac gtcaacgtgt tcatttgtca gaatggaaag aagatttaat ggcttatatt
    13021 agcgaaaaaa gcgatgtata caagccttat ttagtgacga ccaaaaaaga gattagagaa
    13081 gtgctaggca ttcctgaacg gacattagat aaattgctga aggtactgaa ggcgaatcag
    13141 gaaattttct ttaagattaa accaggaaga aatggtggca ttcaacttgc tagtgttaaa
    13201 tcattgttgc tatcgatcat taaagtaaaa aaagaagaaa aagaaagcta tataaaggcg
    13261 ctgacaaatt cttttgactt agagcataca ttcattcaag agactttaaa caagctagca
    13321 gaacgcccta aaacggacac acaactcgat ttgtttagct atgatacagg ctgaaaataa
    13381 aacccgcact atgccattac atttatatct atgatacgtg tttgtttttt ctttgctgtt
    13441 tagcgaatga ttagcagaaa tatacagagt aagattttaa ttaattatta gggggagaag
    13501 gagagagtag cccgaaaact tttagttggc ttggactgaa cgaagtgagg gaaaggctac
    13561 taaaacgtcg aggggcagtg agagcgaagc gaacacttga ttttttaatt ttctatcttt
    13621 tataggtcat tagagtatac ttatttgtcc tataaactat ttagcagcat aatagattta
    13681 ttgaataggt catttaagtt gagcatatta gaggaggaaa atcttggaga aatatttgaa
    13741 gaacccgatt acatggattg gattagttct tgtggttacg tggtttttaa ctaaaagtag
    13801 tgaatttttg atttttggtg tgtgtgtctt gttgttagta tttgctagtc aaagtgatta
    13861 aatagaattc cggatgagca ttcatcaggc gggcaagaat gtgaataaag gccggataaa
    13921 acttgtgctt atttttcttt acggtcttta aaaaggccgt aatatccagc tgaacggtct
    13981 ggttataggt acattgagca actgactgaa atgcctcaaa atgttcttta cgatgccatt
    14041 gggatatatc aacggtggta tatccagtga tttttttctc cattttagct tccttagctc
    14101 ctgaaaatct cgataactca aaaaatacgc ccggtagtga tcttatttca ttatggtgaa
    14161 agttggaacc tcttacgtgc cgatcaacgt ctcattttcg ccaaaagttg gcccagggct
    14221 tcccggtatc aacagggaca ccaggattta tttattctgc gaagtgatct tccgtcacag
    14281 gtatttattc ggcgcaaagt gcgtcgggtg atgctgccaa cttactgatt tagtgtatga
    14341 tggtgttttt gaggtgctcc agtggcttct gtttctatca gctgtccctc ctgttcagct
    14401 actgacgggg tggtgcgtaa cggcaaaagc accgccggac atcagcgcta gcggagtgta
    14461 tactggctta ctatgttggc actgatgagg gtgtcagtga agtgcttcat gtggcaggag
    14521 aaaaaaggct gcaccggtgc gtcagcagaa tatgtgatac aggatatatt ccgcttcctc
    14581 gctcactgac tcgctacgct cggtcgttcg actgcggcga gcggaaatgg cttacgaacg
    14641 gggcggagat ttcctggaag atgccaggaa gatacttaac agggaagtga gagggccgcg
    14701 gcaaagccgt ttttccatag gctccgcccc cctgacaagc atcacgaaat ctgacgctca
    14761 aatcagtggt ggcgaaaccc gacaggacta taaagatacc aggcgtttcc ccctggcggc
    14821 tccctcgtgc gctctcctgt tcctgccttt cggtttaccg gtgtcattcc gctgttatgg
    14881 ccgcgtttgt ctcattccac gcctgacact cagttccggg taggcagttc gctccaagct
    14941 ggactgtatg cacgaacccc ccgttcagtc cgaccgctgc gccttatccg gtaactatcg
    15001 tcttgagtcc aacccggaaa gacatgcaaa agcaccactg gcagcagcca ctggtaattg
    15061 atttagagga gttagtcttg aagtcatgcg ccggttaagg ctaaactgaa aggacaagtt
    15121 ttggtgactg cgctcctcca agccagttac ctcggttcaa agagttggta gctcagagaa
    15181 ccttcgaaaa accgccctgc aaggcggttt tttcgttttc agagcaagag attacgcgca
    15241 gaccaaaacg atctcaagaa gatcatctta ttaatcagat aaaatatttc tagccaatac
    15301 gcaaaccgcc tctccccgcg cgttggccga ttcattaatg cagctggcac ga
//
